# Supplementary material for: Bdelloid rotifers deploy horizontally acquired biosynthetic genes against a fungal pathogen
Source: Nat Commun. 2024 Jul 18;15:5787. doi: 10.1038/s41467-024-49919-1 (PMC11258130; doi:10.1038/s41467-024-49919-1)
Supplement: Supplementary file 15 — Supplementary Data 11 [file 41467_2024_49919_MOESM15_ESM.zip › project AVAG00146 scaffold/cluster_gbks/cluster_1.0.gbk]

LOCUS       AVAG00146wholesc       57093 bp    DNA              UNK 01-JAN-1980
DEFINITION  AVAG00146wholescaffoldg23567 BGC Cluster: 1.0 Created with SeMPI
            2.0.
ACCESSION   AVAG00146wholescaffoldg23567
VERSION     AVAG00146wholescaffoldg23567
KEYWORDS    .
SOURCE      
  ORGANISM  .
            .
FEATURES             Location/Qualifiers
     CDS             453..623
                     /note="ID=1_1;partial=00;start_type=ATG;rbs_motif=None;rbs_
                     spacer=None;gc_cont=0.327;conf=72.64;score=4.25;cscore=2.02
                     ;sscore=2.23;rscore=-1.63;uscore=2.01;tscore=1.86;"
                     /locus_tag="AVAG00146wholescaffoldg23567_1"
                     /strand="1"
                     /translation="MQHKKVRQNNTSIGVMYSKLSYYTVQFTWRSIEDIRFIWRIQENA
                     SEYISRAKRTC*"
     CDS             883..1146
                     /note="ID=1_2;partial=00;start_type=TTG;rbs_motif=None;rbs_
                     spacer=None;gc_cont=0.394;conf=76.85;score=5.22;cscore=18.3
                     4;sscore=-13.12;rscore=-1.10;uscore=-2.22;tscore=-9.15;"
                     /locus_tag="AVAG00146wholescaffoldg23567_2"
                     /strand="1"
                     /translation="MFDLIDVQTSFVRTLGSKGPGGDNNPSGGYGGSDPNFQSSGNHGG
                     SSGNKNSPASQSSSGDFNKDKSTSTKAREGTCLYIYQMIIIP*"
     CDS             complement(2812..3849)
                     /note="ID=1_3;partial=00;start_type=TTG;rbs_motif=None;rbs_
                     spacer=None;gc_cont=0.267;conf=100.00;score=57.11;cscore=69
                     .81;sscore=-12.70;rscore=-1.10;uscore=-1.80;tscore=-9.15;"
                     /locus_tag="AVAG00146wholescaffoldg23567_3"
                     /strand="-1"
                     /translation="MFSILDTCLLLYWIIETLLNYLHKIQRIEFLSLMHMSAFLCYFSY
                     MMNRLCAALCSWLLTCFTFIRFINIFHKFNTIRSNIILLISLIVIFSIANSYSFIVLEY
                     NPKQISHRNSTHKNGTVVDYRSVCTIRSKYAEDRLTLLMNILVAGVLSLAIPALLISIV
                     NITILCVIKRIYSTQIDDKTKRRSDITNYRSTRSTLLVISITYALFYLPYIIFYFLMII
                     LEDHDGTLYYWSEITYILRHVSHSVNFYAYMFTSLSFRHECILLVRSLFQPCLYFKKRR
                     QYKRKKKRSQLILIDKSPLPPPVPFYSSLNGKSLRITTNQRLEQFNFNQQEEHRNTSGK
                     TETWM*"
     CDS             complement(5335..5667)
                     /note="ID=1_4;partial=00;start_type=ATG;rbs_motif=None;rbs_
                     spacer=None;gc_cont=0.318;conf=72.34;score=4.18;cscore=4.59
                     ;sscore=-0.41;rscore=-1.10;uscore=-2.07;tscore=2.76;"
                     /locus_tag="AVAG00146wholescaffoldg23567_4"
                     /strand="-1"
                     /translation="MKYYNSCLSLDNATMNFLHIVDYRSAERRREREREKKKRKDSLGF
                     SSLVALVYLSRLIFSSVVNTHHFVDISMEMLIEFSMPSDVNRNLCKIIGKSLSNRLHIL
                     IRQHFL*"
     CDS             complement(5801..6136)
                     /note="ID=1_5;partial=00;start_type=GTG;rbs_motif=None;rbs_
                     spacer=None;gc_cont=0.307;conf=72.75;score=4.27;cscore=3.62
                     ;sscore=0.65;rscore=-1.10;uscore=3.57;tscore=-1.17;"
                     /locus_tag="AVAG00146wholescaffoldg23567_5"
                     /strand="-1"
                     /translation="MIILWKVSFFRIIHIFGICKQIECLKIACLIDVYERVLKEKCKYR
                     PVLFFLNYYYYYYSEKGEEFRFIIKQRLTALLPSLLFFFFFYMFFFSIETYKQTAKVGK
                     INNDVQN*"
     CDS             complement(6454..6543)
                     /note="ID=1_6;partial=00;start_type=ATG;rbs_motif=GGA/GAG/A
                     GG;rbs_spacer=5-10bp;gc_cont=0.411;conf=52.61;score=0.45;cs
                     core=-0.19;sscore=0.64;rscore=0.76;uscore=0.08;tscore=0.96;
                     "
                     /locus_tag="AVAG00146wholescaffoldg23567_6"
                     /strand="-1"
                     /translation="MENDLVTSVFDERGAEERGTSLGELLIFD*"
     CDS             7559..7822
                     /note="ID=1_7;partial=00;start_type=TTG;rbs_motif=GGA/GAG/A
                     GG;rbs_spacer=5-10bp;gc_cont=0.330;conf=91.94;score=10.59;c
                     score=15.31;sscore=-4.72;rscore=2.17;uscore=2.25;tscore=-9.
                     15;"
                     /locus_tag="AVAG00146wholescaffoldg23567_7"
                     /strand="1"
                     /translation="MIVCIDPNKEPQQVFNIIPQQNLYEPWGRPGAGAPLIHQETGQKF
                     TRYAGTLEDKLVKFFFFLRMSNVNYVIRIEYSWTIEFLSRTI*"
     CDS             complement(8891..9292)
                     /note="ID=1_8;partial=00;start_type=GTG;rbs_motif=None;rbs_
                     spacer=None;gc_cont=0.303;conf=99.99;score=41.54;cscore=43.
                     89;sscore=-2.35;rscore=-1.10;uscore=-0.07;tscore=-1.17;"
                     /locus_tag="AVAG00146wholescaffoldg23567_8"
                     /strand="-1"
                     /translation="MSCAYTDVIVNACKAIWESVDIENKESVAYYQIMGVRDNIASLNT
                     LLKQSSTTFFYDQTEPTIADYFAFEAYLTARDIHSVFLPTDCEALVKLEQTMKQRPALA
                     EYFKNNRLFKRFTAASHEEEYLEKISKIK*"
     CDS             complement(9418..9708)
                     /note="ID=1_9;partial=00;start_type=ATG;rbs_motif=None;rbs_
                     spacer=None;gc_cont=0.333;conf=99.91;score=30.65;cscore=32.
                     58;sscore=-1.93;rscore=-1.10;uscore=-2.94;tscore=2.76;"
                     /locus_tag="AVAG00146wholescaffoldg23567_9"
                     /strand="-1"
                     /translation="MSKTVDSNNIKLQLHYWDVRGRAQACRYILEDIAYANKNVDYKED
                     FELIESMMTTWAEHKADQTISGPFRTLPVLHWNDKQVFGQTLTIGNTFNVK*"
     CDS             complement(10012..10560)
                     /note="ID=1_10;partial=00;start_type=ATG;rbs_motif=None;rbs
                     _spacer=None;gc_cont=0.304;conf=100.00;score=48.43;cscore=5
                     0.56;sscore=-2.13;rscore=-1.10;uscore=-4.95;tscore=2.76;"
                     /locus_tag="AVAG00146wholescaffoldg23567_10"
                     /strand="-1"
                     /translation="MIINFRYFLSLLFFTGQYLARKFDLYGKLTSSIDEEDVLHGYIDG
                     VVSCAYTDIISNVLTCIWSAADFVTESNPMNRMTKKVPNDLKALNNLLKKSSTSFFYDQ
                     TEPTIADYFVFEAFTLARDYTEKMLPGEDDRQALVKLEKVMLERPGISNYFNKGLLFKR
                     FTGSPKEDEYLAKLAETLK*"
     CDS             complement(10544..10840)
                     /note="ID=1_11;partial=00;start_type=ATG;rbs_motif=None;rbs
                     _spacer=None;gc_cont=0.333;conf=99.80;score=27.06;cscore=28
                     .10;sscore=-1.03;rscore=-1.10;uscore=-2.05;tscore=2.76;"
                     /locus_tag="AVAG00146wholescaffoldg23567_11"
                     /strand="-1"
                     /translation="MSTKTSEPIKIRLRYWNARGRVQSVRYMLADIAATNKNVDYQEDF
                     ELIEKALESWVQHKADENISGPFRNLPVLHWNDKHIFAQTLPIGTFNTYDYKL*"
     CDS             complement(11906..12757)
                     /note="ID=1_12;partial=00;start_type=TTG;rbs_motif=None;rbs
                     _spacer=None;gc_cont=0.297;conf=100.00;score=50.15;cscore=6
                     1.19;sscore=-11.05;rscore=-1.10;uscore=-0.80;tscore=-9.15;"
                     /locus_tag="AVAG00146wholescaffoldg23567_12"
                     /strand="-1"
                     /translation="MYIYITDEDSGDNGRVSCTLNDTRLNLIYLTTNAYSLQTTNSSSF
                     DYESEQSVVIHLQCVDFGIPSLSSSTLLHLLIEDCNDNPPEIISSLPVNQSLLIPYETT
                     DVPFILTQFIIQDRDHSQSNIFSYSYTVSPSLDINLINNGTLILRSMPDMPGTFIINVT
                     VYDSGNLTNTISIPIRIHSINETMLTKSLPMENTTLVLFITFFIIIFLAAILISVCFLI
                     AFILRRKQRNPSNKSIPNSSSNGSTTSSNERTGSSQKTTIEIFDDRLVSYSICYWEKKK
                     NK*"
     CDS             complement(12819..12968)
                     /note="ID=1_13;partial=00;start_type=GTG;rbs_motif=None;rbs
                     _spacer=None;gc_cont=0.307;conf=89.43;score=9.29;cscore=12.
                     12;sscore=-2.83;rscore=-1.86;uscore=0.30;tscore=-2.00;"
                     /locus_tag="AVAG00146wholescaffoldg23567_13"
                     /strand="-1"
                     /translation="MPQLTNYATLIIDVTDVNDHSPDVLLTEVNGTKMNNRLINLPECT
                     LKGT*"
     CDS             complement(13019..13279)
                     /note="ID=1_14;partial=00;start_type=ATG;rbs_motif=None;rbs
                     _spacer=None;gc_cont=0.268;conf=97.78;score=16.47;cscore=14
                     .69;sscore=1.78;rscore=-1.10;uscore=0.77;tscore=2.76;"
                     /locus_tag="AVAG00146wholescaffoldg23567_14"
                     /strand="-1"
                     /translation="MNNNATIFEQMIYQKSLPENYLIDSIILKIHATDRDENENARITY
                     SIDDHSSTFIINQQTGEIYLKKSLDYEKIRTYSFTIKGRFF*"
     CDS             complement(13878..14642)
                     /note="ID=1_15;partial=00;start_type=ATG;rbs_motif=None;rbs
                     _spacer=None;gc_cont=0.339;conf=100.00;score=83.37;cscore=8
                     4.06;sscore=-0.69;rscore=-1.10;uscore=-1.70;tscore=2.76;"
                     /locus_tag="AVAG00146wholescaffoldg23567_15"
                     /strand="-1"
                     /translation="MSEIKPKESEEISSGKSSKPTKRKTETEKVAGSNDKKDEGSMESK
                     VKKQKILPSINEQKKQLEKLSKTNEQAGPSDVSEKNYEDGFRKHPDLHLSYKLVYEPYG
                     ISSASKPKNEPESDEYGAFDFSINKVHIKFRVAKTTPTKVGQFVTLWKRIGKGPIMPYD
                     INDPIDIYVICVREGEKFGQFIFTKSVLASQNILSKNGKGGKRAIRIYAPWVKTESTQA
                     TTTKTWQVRHFINLSDTKKIDLKRVRELYRFK*"
     CDS             complement(17555..37447)
                     /note="ID=1_16;partial=00;start_type=ATG;rbs_motif=None;rbs
                     _spacer=None;gc_cont=0.381;conf=99.99;score=2060.28;cscore=
                     2058.41;sscore=1.88;rscore=-1.10;uscore=0.86;tscore=2.76;"
                     /locus_tag="AVAG00146wholescaffoldg23567_16"
                     /strand="-1"
                     /translation="MNTSKKTQTGNSVLVNKLTEILKISREEILGSFNTKLVDFGIDSL
                     QISILQNLLDSSPSLLELYNLTLQNISDLWQNNGTESVAYEKKTIETKQLKFLEMQESY
                     YIGRFESDRFLPCQVYSEFDFDQIDIPAFNQAIHYVIEKHPMLRAHIVDDQYQEIRDVE
                     EFNVSFSGIRVERSEINLEKRRFECMNSFKKEPNCFWKIEATILPEGKTRLHVLLDMIF
                     LDAASSFLVIRDLVYAYNNIQNGSFIKSVDDNGLSFFEYCTNIQSSSESAASRKYWHDR
                     LDSMPGPPQLPRVQFEKTVLEPSFERISLALDSTKWRALKMRAQELQITPTALILTAFS
                     EVLRTYSDEPNFTLTITITNRHVGGKNFSEVVGDFTNVLLLSILECSNFQDKVKKVHTD
                     MANALNHKDMSGLKVMRLLREKMSNPSFILPIVFTSLLGIDVMPFIDINGLVPCLVYQQ
                     TMTPQVWLDHQVYEIGPNDGKELRINWDYDSMFYSPVLIKEMMEAYRLLLESLSQDTWP
                     KETIEVALPASVQNLRFEINATKRDFGNNLLLHTRFETSAVQFSENIAVIDQEVQFTYK
                     KLDQMVSAAMAVLKKNNVKQGDLVGVVMEKGWEQIVAILGILRAGAAYLPINPSDPDLR
                     ISTILKLAETPVVLSHSKVMNTGRNWKSSEDQIIIQISIASLEDVKDTETKLIHVDPDS
                     LAYIIFTSGTEGTPKGVEITHRGAMNTCLDINERLGLSANDSVFSISSLSFDLSVWDIF
                     GILSVGGKVVICKSDATRDPEYWWSQLQKHQITIWNSVPTSFEMLIETIPVNNESGSVQ
                     FLKSIMLSGDAIKMDFVRLVKQVHPTVRILCLGGATEASIWSNIHEIFPCKSPKGYLVP
                     YGVPLSNQTMHILDERGLYRPANVLGEIYIGGIGLARGYFRNSEKTSEKFINHRVLGRL
                     YNTGDVGYYLSNGEIQIVGRRRDAQIKIGGYRVELTEIENCAEQVNCVKKVAVIFVPGS
                     VQRLIGFVEVDDGIPEDQVKQELIDRIVSCLPDYMWTRTWIVLNSMPLNSNGKIDRVIL
                     ATLVPNQVPISTKTESLQRNELEIKILRIAQELLNDSQQSLKTTTSLIEFGMTSLTAIR
                     FSKNLSDEINKKLPYTLVFNHPTVKQIAEMITGHPIDSLRKRQNFSSEPRERSISHNVS
                     IAVIGMACRLPGGVSSAEEFWTMLMEKRNCVTEVPSSRFDINEIYSPNPKTIGKSYTKK
                     GAFINDVEWFDNDFFNIPLAEARTMDPQQRLILEVAYEAFLNAGLDKSALKDSNTGVFI
                     GQMNYDWMLVTDSPHSYAGTGNSPSITANRISFALGLHGASMTVDTACSSSLVAVDLAI
                     EKLRNKKCSVALAGGVNIILHPEPYLITCAAEMLSVDSRCATFDSKANGIVRGEGIGCV
                     VLKCLDQAVFDGDKIFAVIKGSAVNQDGRSATLTAPNGIAQEAALCSALEDAGIDGKDL
                     DYVECHGTGTDLGDPIEVEALAKVLGKERSKPIVLGAVKTNIGHLEGAAGIVGLIKTVL
                     VLQNGQAPPNIHFEKLNPKIDLQQLKGIIPTQTIKIGTDGGKELFAGVSSFGFGGTNAH
                     IILQSYPQKQNTERIASIGPTFVNKKCIPWKLPVPIQSISSHKVEQDEISGSVYEIKWI
                     PLNEISNNEASLNNLIKSRCLILSVESVSTNGTKWVNIIHAVNSNFFTLEDTLQQKRSA
                     NLHDTKYLEKLLVNESWSSIILVATSGHGQIVFEIGVRLLKAIQKSYIEKNQQSIPDIW
                     FLDDSQFDEMGLWALARTARIEMPELDLRCVEYNKLNTASHIAELCYKVRKEVKNGEKE
                     LKLSNMFYVRRLVKLSQTYKNIRQRVIHENCTYVISGGLGALGLVVAEWLVNSGATHIV
                     LLSRKMKATNPIEQIRRQKENISIEWIQCDISNIEEVKRVDKKLKIDMRWPVIKGIFHT
                     AGELFDSTVKNLEPKCIYSSFSAKVDGAKHLHTVLSPSDFMVLFSSITGVFGSAGQALY
                     SAANAALDSLAESWSNNGNLKVLSIQWGAWSEVGMAARSKDLIQRLENQGFGSISNSFG
                     KRVLERLLEENRTGTVCVQPINWSRMSPISHLPLLDQLRSTSVSKSNESKQSKTYANVD
                     EIRAVLRSIVHEVLGNEVEESIPLMDAGLSSLEMVSLHHTLAREFTNINIPSSIIFNYP
                     TIKDLADFIFTQLEQSTKKKRESSTEEYTGQDWQKLNLTTNGRSVFLVGGVLGTAEGTF
                     GKLANMLPSPVYATIPDLSDENATVENIAKKLIRSARRIQPDGKYIVGGLSFGALIALE
                     MVCQLEQFDQVEALLLLDPRHTPPFTIPEKNPAKFEKLVAAYTPKAIVHSRTVLVQAVL
                     PDFSGLSSLLQEASRSFQGNEQVELNCRSWCSKISKIPSEGHHFKFLNQNHEALARALT
                     SLSINWKMEKIDNIKHEDDPIAVISMSCRFPGGASNPEDFWDILIRGHDCVTEVPISRF
                     DMDDDVYYPERGYEGKSYSNRAAFIENVEWFDHEFFNISRAEALIMDPQQRILLEVAYE
                     AFYKAGYNKERLKGCNAGVFVGQANYDWMTSNEDVDFSSPYYGAGSSASITANRISYTL
                     GLEGPSITMDTACSSSLVALDIAHSKLRDGKCSIALVAGVNLILNSRFFVTASAMQALS
                     LKGRCATFDALADGYCRGEGVGCVILKPLSQAKADGNKILALIKGTAVNHDGRSASLTA
                     PNGLAQQKVIRKGLEMAGLKGKDIDYIECHGTGTKLGDPIEVDALKNVLSEGRKKPIIL
                     GALKTNTGHLEGAAGIAGFIKAVLVIQHKKVPPNIHINELNPKIDLTGFNAIIPYKEVL
                     FENDVLNAYSEEDEKPLIGAVSSFGFGGTNAHVIIESWETKEEHLETAQSKNLILFNPK
                     FLPWRRLTHPLIYRKEETNDKKTCFISRLSGERSHLWDDHVINNEIWIPAASHLTMLAG
                     AKLEKENRESIATSKVSKVVQLDDVIIQKRLLVKENMKIRCVLEENGKGEXSSFNFMVL
                     FSSAAAVFGSPGQANYSAANATMDAIAKSWNRSGESILSIQWGAWSEAGMAANRGTLRR
                     IEMQGFGGISNHLGIEILEYLFSTGKVGVVCATPIDWSRMSLTNNPLVSFKGKDKQISK
                     KKKSQTVSIPTEDVKQKLIKIAVEVLNAEKIDENVSLIEFGLDSLGAVEFRNLLVAEIN
                     IELPSIFVYNHPSISDMVSYLSSLSSPKIVEFAPTQFSNEPIAVISMACRFPGEAHNPE
                     EFWSMLRNGHNCVTEVPFSRFDIDEFYDPVRGSMGKTYTKNAALINSIEWFDNEFFNIP
                     SAEAIVMDPQQRVLLEVSYEAFSRAGYDKSSLKGSNTGVFVGQANYDWMTMNQHDITSP
                     YFGAGSSAAITSNRLSFILGLRGPSMTIDTACSSSLVAMDIATANLRSDKCSLALVAGV
                     NIILSHVNFVGSCSANMLSAKGRCATFDSTADGYCRGEGVGCVVLKKLSRAQADGDEIL
                     AIIKGTAVNQDGRSATMTAPSGVAQESVIRRALVEAGVFGKDIDYVECHGTGTELGDPI
                     EVEALKSVLNVEREKRLILGAVKSNIGHLEGAAGIAGFIKTVLVLRNKMVPPNIHFETL
                     NPKINIENFNIDIPITNTDLRITNPSRKVIAGISSFGFGGTNAHIIIESWETKEEHLET
                     AQSKNLILFNPKFLPWRRLTHPLIYRKEETNDKKTCFISRLSGERSHLWDDHVINNEIW
                     IPAASHLTMLAGAKLEKENRESIATSKVSKVVQLDDVIIQKRLLVKENMKIRCVLEENG
                     KGEIQTEDSDGAKETNVIVTQISLVAQTSLPNPLQLDVLKSQCSVSMDVDSIYKTFESL
                     GVKFGDTFRTVIEAWRGKDEALARVGIARRVLAPWERSLSLLHPAILDGAFQLMGMSAL
                     SSSGVFVPFHVQRAVFSTQNEQEDQWVYVQLKQMTSSSLTADVILMNSSGKITGFVENL
                     TSRRLSSLEISPIECLYQTEWSTVSLRSDLVVTKRSELSRCVLISFAPISFDHKNWLNV
                     IHNQNSTISPVEKNYRVVDLRIEIGNILNQEKWDSIIFIANGEDSFLALEFGLLLLKEI
                     QNRIISGQWNQTDLWFITKSLIHSTTNDDLLGSSVAGLWALARTARIEMSELKLKCIEI
                     EQDINSSGQISNICNVVESFEDENEFQLSYNGLLKVLRLVKLNNLSPEMKTSQQLKINP
                     GETHVISGGLGALGLVIAKWLIDSGATHILLLSRTRKTEMSIELNSLKEKETAVIEWVQ
                     CDVSEKESVTSVRKVLEESLKWPPVTGIFHTAGVLADGTIRTLDSEALRKSYSAKVYGA
                     INLHNVFSSFNFMVLFSSAAAVFGSPGQANYSAANATMDAIAKSWNRSGESILSIQWGA
                     WSEAGMAANRGTLRRIEMQGFGGISNHLGIEILEYLFSTGKVGVVCAAPIDWTRIDNYY
                     NPFLEYYRSHLAISRTKIANTVKKVTIDNVDIMNILTQVSMEVLGSKIDENSSLVTSGL
                     DSLGAVEFRNRLSAILDIQLSSIFVYNYPTLAEMASALSTKDSKVSSTIKKERQIESVT
                     DSIAVIGMACRLPGGVASPEEFWSMLIQECDCVTEIPKTRFDIEDVYSPIRGVTTGKSY
                     TKHGAFMSDLEWFDAACFNISNSEARQMDPQQRLILEVGYEAFVRAGYDISKLKGLDAG
                     VFVGQMNYDWMMMNAGTPPSYGGTGMAPSITANRFSYTFGLTGPSFTIDSACSSSLVAL
                     DYAIEKIRANRCSLALVGGVNVMLQSMNFVGSSAANMLSPAGRCATFDETADGYCRGEG
                     IGCVVLKSFRKAIADGDNVLAVIKGSAVNHVGKSSSLTAPNGPSQEAVIRNALEQANLK
                     GKDVDYVECHGTGTQLGDPIEVEALKNVLNDGGRIKSVILGAVKTNIGHLEGAAGIIGL
                     IKTVLVLQHEEVPSNLHFKKLNANIDLTGFKAIFPQNCIKLDTHEKNQVHSERRWIAGV
                     SSFGFGGTNAHVVLESWPAARVLRDSAVELEVDRNFVWLFTGQGSQFSGMGQELYQSEE
                     AFRMALDICAEHLNNLIDVPLLTLMFNPDMESRLNETRYSQAAILSFEYAMSEMWKNRG
                     VTPKIVLGHSIGEYTAAVVSGVMKLKDALSLVTARGRLMDERCQKGSMVAVFALADTIR
                     SELKLVDDVSISALNGPKMTVLSGKKESLQSLLARLKLPHTFLPVKHGFHSHLMHPMQA
                     EFQKNFENVALNSPRKDITFVSTVTGTILVGKELMNTDYWVNQVAQPVNFFDAMNAITS
                     YTKDMEVSYIEIGPKQILIPMAKRFVTVNTYTWDPSNDTRVKTIKDKTITQNNRTTNLQ
                     NLFNKKHLPWKVKDAKYNEETVDSVNENYFYEIEWETLIYTEARNIIGKLPRYLIFSHH
                     YLSVTSSDGTYVIHTDETSGNHGHENKNITWLDLSDKDNVKTILMRDEWEAILLFGHGE
                     ETLQTIQIALTVLQNSQLQKLKHVWFITSDNEKGEALRALARTARQEIYSVRIWSLEFL
                     YRTSNMNFAKVYETISCTRKQEDYDFRLTGNFEVQVPRLVHMKPYSEINSKPFEIHPYT
                     TYVISGGLGALGLVAAKWIIDSGATNLVLLSRKKPNHIANEKLELLQQSGKVFIECFEC
                     DVGDLNSVKKVHLNLKELQWPPVKGVIHSAGVLFDSTISNLDQEKLVNSFKPKVLGAAN
                     LRSVFLPLDFFVQFSSVASVFGSAGQANYAISNAVMDGMAMTWKNQGEPVLSIQWAAWS
                     DGGMAVHNKTALKRSERIGFGNISNKLGTAVLDKLFAEGRLGVVCVAPADWSRAIPHLK
                     TTLVERLNQQNKNAMNEKLNFESSEIKNKNVISLIRQVAEDVIGTEIQDDQALLEAGMD
                     SLGAVEFRNQLSEKLNIPLSTGILFDFPTVHTLANHLESIVQIPAVQQQIVVPLSFPSS
                     GRPTLIIGAGLGGLSFARMLVQAKEKVIIMESKSEIGGVWKLWANSSSKLQIDSPSYDF
                     GCSDSRELKTWPSTYPNRDDVLKGAQDMVSTFAGENVSILMNTHVDRVHSVLGHSSEYL
                     IDYTINGKPSQMRVGGVAAFTGGLHEPRQLNIPGENIFKGKLGFGTNDDITPATFENSR
                     VVILGHGAFAVENMRTALENGAEHVTILCRKRNMVFSTFCNWLLNSCEGNMSIKTVMEV
                     MRPMYQAAGVDIEALSCFSSENGDFMFDQDTVPPASDLYFLAQATGRLEVIQDIPESLE
                     QDEVVTRGGRRIRANILLKCLGFNTNDALVKEIFGSDCNIQGLWVNEDPNIFVYNDGVQ
                     RSRAVHSLLCSSYLFFAQTFASVYLHFKRRPNDLRSALVKMRQVSETETHGRLMVLLWD
                     FLSPAKRTLSERTLRICPFNTFIREREVEWNKYQQVLKLSSKLNLHSLLKPTIDEIRRR
                     EPVKLLEERSIFANKSTSIYRSKPKYRILFLHGQGTDGAIACNLLERCGWITQFSNCLE
                     FIVPDAPYEMPAFTNKQQLSEIGLDTLVEQRLYNLNSNYREWRADFDWFAQIFHGNKAL
                     LISDTENEKIKQSWKQNFEYIRHITEKYGQFDGLAGFCEGASVASVALHLQALFNKGNQ
                     DGIDLGLVNVCFLIAMSPWRSPYFEMQQLFNHESPLDVPSLHISGQNDMEMFKQAVPIF
                     MNDFLNPRRYEHNGKHEYPVVTPSLKNIVSELLNQL*"
     BGC_Domain      complement(19856..20041)
                     /index=1
                     /bitscore="47.5"
                     /evalue="4e-14"
                     /locus_id=16
                     /locus_tag="ACP"
                     /prot_end=5864
                     /prot_seq="IRQVAEDVIGTEIQDDQALLEAGMDSLGAVEFRNQLSEKLNIPLSTGI
                     LFDFPTVHTLANHL"
                     /prot_start=5802
                     /type="ACP"
                     /module=True
                     /module_type="pks"
                     /reduction="hydroxyl"
                     /module_index=5
                     /end_part=False
                     /start_part=False
                     /trans_AT=False
                     /epi="unknown"
                     /MT=False
                     /M_start="19855.0"
                     /M_end="23860.0"
                     /duplicate=False
                     /specificity="malonyl"
                     /probability="0.0"
                     /specificity_all="malonyl (0.915); methylmalonyl (0.051);
                     methoxymalonyl (0.018); ethylmalonyl (0.016); "
                     /is_postmod=False
                     /pm_type
                     /pm_domain_type
                     /block_id="1.0"
                     /corr_domain_id=10
                     /cluster_id="1.0"
                     /substructure="C(O)C"
                     /cluster_id_ori=1
                     /block_id_ori="2.0"
                     /CDS id="AVAG00146wholescaffoldg23567_16"
     BGC_Module      complement(19856..23860)
                     /block_id="1.0"
                     /block_id_ori="2.0"
                     /cluster_id="1.0"
                     /cluster_id_ori=1
                     /domain_id="3 , 2 , 1 , 0"
                     /end_part=False
                     /epi="unknown"
                     /locus_tag="pks"
                     /module_index=5
                     /module_type="pks"
                     /reduction="hydroxyl"
                     /specificity="malonyl"
                     /specificity_all="malonyl (0.915); methylmalonyl (0.051);
                     methoxymalonyl (0.018); ethylmalonyl (0.016); "
                     /start_part=False
                     /types="KSQ_PKS , AT_PKS , KR_PKS , ACP"
     BGC_Block       complement(19856..37093)
                     /block_id="1.0"
                     /block_id_ori="2.0"
                     /cluster_id="1.0"
                     /cluster_id_ori=1
                     /full_structure="C(O)C(*)C=C(*)C(O)CC(=O)N[C@H](CS)C(O)C(*)
                     C(=O)O"
                     /locus_tag="nrps-pks"
                     /module_index="1 , 2 , 3 , 4 , 5"
                     /module_type="nrps-pks"
     BGC_Cluster     complement(19856..37093)
                     /block_id="1"
                     /block_id_ori="2.0"
                     /cluster_id="1.0"
                     /full_structure="C(O)C(*)C=C(*)C(O)CC(=O)N[C@H](CS)C(O)C(*)
                     C(=O)O"
                     /locus_tag="nrps-pks"
     BGC_Domain      complement(20321..20851)
                     /index=2
                     /bitscore="124.3"
                     /evalue="1.4e-37"
                     /locus_id=16
                     /locus_tag="KR_PKS"
                     /prot_end=5709
                     /prot_seq="TYVISGGLGALGLVAAKWIIDSGATNLVLLSRKKPNHIANEKLELLQQ
                     SGKVFIECFECDVGDLNSVKKVHLNLKELQWPPVKGVIHSAGVLFDSTISNLDQEKLVN
                     SFKPKVLGAANLRSVFLPLDFFVQFSSVASVFGSAGQANYAISNAVMDGMAMTWKNQGE
                     PVLSIQWAAWS"
                     /prot_start=5532
                     /type="KR_PKS"
                     /module=True
                     /module_type="pks"
                     /reduction="hydroxyl"
                     /module_index=5
                     /end_part=False
                     /start_part=False
                     /trans_AT=False
                     /epi="unknown"
                     /MT=False
                     /M_start="19855.0"
                     /M_end="23860.0"
                     /duplicate=False
                     /specificity="malonyl"
                     /probability="0.0"
                     /specificity_all="malonyl (0.915); methylmalonyl (0.051);
                     methoxymalonyl (0.018); ethylmalonyl (0.016); "
                     /is_postmod=False
                     /pm_type
                     /pm_domain_type
                     /block_id="1.0"
                     /corr_domain_id=9
                     /cluster_id="1.0"
                     /substructure="C(O)C"
                     /cluster_id_ori=1
                     /block_id_ori="2.0"
                     /CDS id="AVAG00146wholescaffoldg23567_16"
     BGC_Domain      complement(21662..22507)
                     /index=3
                     /bitscore="260.0"
                     /evalue="7.4e-79"
                     /locus_id=16
                     /locus_tag="AT_PKS"
                     /prot_end=5262
                     /prot_seq="LFTGQGSQFSGMGQELYQSEEAFRMALDICAEHLNNLIDVPLLTLMFN
                     PDMESRLNETRYSQAAILSFEYAMSEMWKNRGVTPKIVLGHSIGEYTAAVVSGVMKLKD
                     ALSLVTARGRLMDERCQKGSMVAVFALADTIRSELKLVDDVSISALNGPKMTVLSGKKE
                     SLQSLLARLKLPHTFLPVKHGFHSHLMHPMQAEFQKNFENVALNSPRKDITFVSTVTGT
                     ILVGKELMNTDYWVNQVAQPVNFFDAMNAITSYTKDMEVSYIEIGPKQILIPMAKRF"
                     /prot_start=4980
                     /type="AT_PKS"
                     /module=True
                     /module_type="pks"
                     /reduction="hydroxyl"
                     /module_index=5
                     /end_part=False
                     /start_part=False
                     /trans_AT=False
                     /epi="unknown"
                     /MT=False
                     /M_start="19855.0"
                     /M_end="23860.0"
                     /duplicate=False
                     /specificity="malonyl"
                     /probability="0.0"
                     /specificity_all="malonyl (0.915); methylmalonyl (0.051);
                     methoxymalonyl (0.018); ethylmalonyl (0.016); "
                     /is_postmod=False
                     /pm_type
                     /pm_domain_type
                     /block_id="1.0"
                     /corr_domain_id=8
                     /cluster_id="1.0"
                     /substructure="C(O)C"
                     /cluster_id_ori=1
                     /block_id_ori="2.0"
                     /CDS id="AVAG00146wholescaffoldg23567_16"
     Post-Mod_Domain complement(22496..22642)
                     /index=4
                     /bitscore="30.4"
                     /domain_id=0
                     /evalue="7.4e-09"
                     /locus_id=16
                     /locus_tag="PF16197_6-Ring#5-Ring_PM"
                     /prot_end=4984
                     /prot_seq="RRWIAGVSSFGFGGTNAHVVLESWPAARVLRDSAVELEVDRNFVWLFT
                     G"
                     /prot_start=4935
                     /type="PF16197_6-Ring#5-Ring_PM"
                     /module=False
                     /module_type="unknown"
                     /reduction="unknown"
                     /module_index="nan"
                     /end_part=False
                     /start_part=False
                     /trans_AT=False
                     /epi="unknown"
                     /MT=False
                     /M_start="nan"
                     /M_end="nan"
                     /duplicate=False
                     /specificity
                     /probability=0
                     /specificity_all
                     /is_postmod=True
                     /pm_type="6-Ring#5-Ring"
                     /pm_domain_type="PF16197"
                     /cluster_id="1.0"
                     /CDS id="AVAG00146wholescaffoldg23567_16"
     BGC_Domain      complement(22568..23860)
                     /index=5
                     /bitscore="523.0"
                     /evalue="9.4e-159"
                     /locus_id=16
                     /locus_tag="KSQ_PKS"
                     /prot_end=4960
                     /prot_seq="DSIAVIGMACRLPGGVASPEEFWSMLIQECDCVTEIPKTRFDIEDVYS
                     PIRGVTTGKSYTKHGAFMSDLEWFDAACFNISNSEARQMDPQQRLILEVGYEAFVRAGY
                     DISKLKGLDAGVFVGQMNYDWMMMNAGTPPSYGGTGMAPSITANRFSYTFGLTGPSFTI
                     DSACSSSLVALDYAIEKIRANRCSLALVGGVNVMLQSMNFVGSSAANMLSPAGRCATFD
                     ETADGYCRGEGIGCVVLKSFRKAIADGDNVLAVIKGSAVNHVGKSSSLTAPNGPSQEAV
                     IRNALEQANLKGKDVDYVECHGTGTQLGDPIEVEALKNVLNDGGRIKSVILGAVKTNIG
                     HLEGAAGIIGLIKTVLVLQHEEVPSNLHFKKLNANIDLTGFKAIFPQNCIKLDTHEKNQ
                     VHSERRWIAGVSSFGFGGTNAHVVLESWP"
                     /prot_start=4529
                     /type="KSQ_PKS"
                     /module=True
                     /module_type="pks"
                     /reduction="hydroxyl"
                     /module_index=5
                     /end_part=False
                     /start_part=False
                     /trans_AT=False
                     /epi="unknown"
                     /MT=False
                     /M_start="19855.0"
                     /M_end="23860.0"
                     /duplicate=False
                     /specificity="malonyl"
                     /probability="0.0"
                     /specificity_all="malonyl (0.915); methylmalonyl (0.051);
                     methoxymalonyl (0.018); ethylmalonyl (0.016); "
                     /is_postmod=False
                     /pm_type
                     /pm_domain_type
                     /block_id="1.0"
                     /corr_domain_id=7
                     /cluster_id="1.0"
                     /substructure="C(O)C"
                     /cluster_id_ori=1
                     /block_id_ori="2.0"
                     /CDS id="AVAG00146wholescaffoldg23567_16"
     Post-Mod_Domain complement(22745..23095)
                     /index=7
                     /bitscore="143.0"
                     /domain_id=1
                     /evalue="6.5e-44"
                     /locus_id=16
                     /locus_tag="PF02801_6-Ring_PM"
                     /prot_end=4901
                     /prot_seq="LAVIKGSAVNHVGKSSSLTAPNGPSQEAVIRNALEQANLKGKDVDYVE
                     CHGTGTQLGDPIEVEALKNVLNDGGRIKSVILGAVKTNIGHLEGAAGIIGLIKTVLVLQ
                     HEEVPSNLHF"
                     /prot_start=4784
                     /type="PF02801_6-Ring_PM"
                     /module=False
                     /module_type="unknown"
                     /reduction="unknown"
                     /module_index="nan"
                     /end_part=False
                     /start_part=False
                     /trans_AT=False
                     /epi="unknown"
                     /MT=False
                     /M_start="nan"
                     /M_end="nan"
                     /duplicate=False
                     /specificity
                     /probability=0
                     /specificity_all
                     /is_postmod=True
                     /pm_type="6-Ring"
                     /pm_domain_type="PF02801"
                     /cluster_id="1.0"
                     /CDS id="AVAG00146wholescaffoldg23567_16"
     Post-Mod_Domain complement(23123..23860)
                     /index=8
                     /bitscore="256.2"
                     /domain_id=2
                     /evalue="5.7e-78"
                     /locus_id=16
                     /locus_tag="PF00109_5-Ring_PM"
                     /prot_end=4775
                     /prot_seq="DSIAVIGMACRLPGGVASPEEFWSMLIQECDCVTEIPKTRFDIEDVYS
                     PIRGVTTGKSYTKHGAFMSDLEWFDAACFNISNSEARQMDPQQRLILEVGYEAFVRAGY
                     DISKLKGLDAGVFVGQMNYDWMMMNAGTPPSYGGTGMAPSITANRFSYTFGLTGPSFTI
                     DSACSSSLVALDYAIEKIRANRCSLALVGGVNVMLQSMNFVGSSAANMLSPAGRCATFD
                     ETADGYCRGEGIGCVVLKSFR"
                     /prot_start=4529
                     /type="PF00109_5-Ring_PM"
                     /module=False
                     /module_type="unknown"
                     /reduction="unknown"
                     /module_index="nan"
                     /end_part=False
                     /start_part=False
                     /trans_AT=False
                     /epi="unknown"
                     /MT=False
                     /M_start="nan"
                     /M_end="nan"
                     /duplicate=False
                     /specificity
                     /probability=0
                     /specificity_all
                     /is_postmod=True
                     /pm_type="5-Ring"
                     /pm_domain_type="PF00109"
                     /cluster_id="1.0"
                     /CDS id="AVAG00146wholescaffoldg23567_16"
     BGC_Domain      complement(23924..24091)
                     /index=9
                     /bitscore="35.4"
                     /evalue="2.4e-10"
                     /locus_id=16
                     /locus_tag="ACP"
                     /prot_end=4508
                     /prot_seq="EVLGSKIDENSSLVTSGLDSLGAVEFRNRLSAILDIQLSSIFVYNYPT
                     LAEMASAL"
                     /prot_start=4452
                     /type="ACP"
                     /module=True
                     /module_type="pks"
                     /reduction="enoyl"
                     /module_index=4
                     /end_part=False
                     /start_part=False
                     /trans_AT=True
                     /epi="unknown"
                     /MT=False
                     /M_start="23923.0"
                     /M_end="27814.0"
                     /duplicate=False
                     /specificity="unknown"
                     /probability="0.0"
                     /specificity_all
                     /is_postmod=False
                     /pm_type
                     /pm_domain_type
                     /block_id="1.0"
                     /corr_domain_id=6
                     /cluster_id="1.0"
                     /substructure="C=C(*)"
                     /cluster_id_ori=1
                     /block_id_ori="2.0"
                     /CDS id="AVAG00146wholescaffoldg23567_16"
     BGC_Module      complement(23924..27814)
                     /block_id="1.0"
                     /block_id_ori="2.0"
                     /cluster_id="1.0"
                     /cluster_id_ori=1
                     /domain_id="7 , 6 , 5 , 4"
                     /end_part=False
                     /epi="unknown"
                     /locus_tag="pks"
                     /module_index=4
                     /module_type="pks"
                     /reduction="enoyl"
                     /specificity="unknown"
                     /specificity_all
                     /start_part=False
                     /types="KSQ_PKS , DH2_PKS , KR_PKS , ACP"
     BGC_Domain      complement(24386..24913)
                     /index=10
                     /bitscore="136.2"
                     /evalue="3.2e-41"
                     /locus_id=16
                     /locus_tag="KR_PKS"
                     /prot_end=4354
                     /prot_seq="HVISGGLGALGLVIAKWLIDSGATHILLLSRTRKTEMSIELNSLKEKE
                     TAVIEWVQCDVSEKESVTSVRKVLEESLKWPPVTGIFHTAGVLADGTIRTLDSEALRKS
                     YSAKVYGAINLHNVFSSFNFMVLFSSAAAVFGSPGQANYSAANATMDAIAKSWNRSGES
                     ILSIQWGAWS"
                     /prot_start=4178
                     /type="KR_PKS"
                     /module=True
                     /module_type="pks"
                     /reduction="enoyl"
                     /module_index=4
                     /end_part=False
                     /start_part=False
                     /trans_AT=True
                     /epi="unknown"
                     /MT=False
                     /M_start="23923.0"
                     /M_end="27814.0"
                     /duplicate=False
                     /specificity="unknown"
                     /probability="0.0"
                     /specificity_all
                     /is_postmod=False
                     /pm_type
                     /pm_domain_type
                     /block_id="1.0"
                     /corr_domain_id=5
                     /cluster_id="1.0"
                     /substructure="C=C(*)"
                     /cluster_id_ori=1
                     /block_id_ori="2.0"
                     /CDS id="AVAG00146wholescaffoldg23567_16"
     BGC_Domain      complement(25724..26368)
                     /index=11
                     /bitscore="93.8"
                     /evalue="2.2e-28"
                     /locus_id=16
                     /locus_tag="DH2_PKS"
                     /prot_end=3908
                     /prot_seq="DDHVINNEIWIPAASHLTMLAGAKLEKENRESIATSKVSKVVQLDDVI
                     IQKRLLVKENMKIRCVLEENGKGEIQTEDSDGAKETNVIVTQISLVAQTSLPNPLQLDV
                     LKSQCSVSMDVDSIYKTFESLGVKFGDTFRTVIEAWRGKDEALARVGIARRVLAPWERS
                     LSLLHPAILDGAFQLMGMSALSSSGVFVPFHVQRAVFSTQNEQEDQWVY"
                     /prot_start=3693
                     /type="DH2_PKS"
                     /module=True
                     /module_type="pks"
                     /reduction="enoyl"
                     /module_index=4
                     /end_part=False
                     /start_part=False
                     /trans_AT=True
                     /epi="unknown"
                     /MT=False
                     /M_start="23923.0"
                     /M_end="27814.0"
                     /duplicate=False
                     /specificity="unknown"
                     /probability="0.0"
                     /specificity_all
                     /is_postmod=False
                     /pm_type
                     /pm_domain_type
                     /block_id="1.0"
                     /corr_domain_id=4
                     /cluster_id="1.0"
                     /substructure="C=C(*)"
                     /cluster_id_ori=1
                     /block_id_ori="2.0"
                     /CDS id="AVAG00146wholescaffoldg23567_16"
     Post-Mod_Domain complement(26492..26692)
                     /index=12
                     /bitscore="35.2"
                     /domain_id=3
                     /evalue="2.4e-10"
                     /locus_id=16
                     /locus_tag="PF16197_6-Ring#5-Ring_PM"
                     /prot_end=3652
                     /prot_seq="NPKINIENFNIDIPITNTDLRITNPSRKVIAGISSFGFGGTNAHIIIE
                     SWETKEEHLETAQSKNLIL"
                     /prot_start=3585
                     /type="PF16197_6-Ring#5-Ring_PM"
                     /module=False
                     /module_type="unknown"
                     /reduction="unknown"
                     /module_index="nan"
                     /end_part=False
                     /start_part=False
                     /trans_AT=False
                     /epi="unknown"
                     /MT=False
                     /M_start="nan"
                     /M_end="nan"
                     /duplicate=False
                     /specificity
                     /probability=0
                     /specificity_all
                     /is_postmod=True
                     /pm_type="6-Ring#5-Ring"
                     /pm_domain_type="PF16197"
                     /cluster_id="1.0"
                     /CDS id="AVAG00146wholescaffoldg23567_16"
     BGC_Domain      complement(26549..27814)
                     /index=14
                     /bitscore="551.4"
                     /evalue="2.3e-167"
                     /locus_id=16
                     /locus_tag="KSQ_PKS"
                     /prot_end=3633
                     /prot_seq="EPIAVISMACRFPGEAHNPEEFWSMLRNGHNCVTEVPFSRFDIDEFYD
                     PVRGSMGKTYTKNAALINSIEWFDNEFFNIPSAEAIVMDPQQRVLLEVSYEAFSRAGYD
                     KSSLKGSNTGVFVGQANYDWMTMNQHDITSPYFGAGSSAAITSNRLSFILGLRGPSMTI
                     DTACSSSLVAMDIATANLRSDKCSLALVAGVNIILSHVNFVGSCSANMLSAKGRCATFD
                     STADGYCRGEGVGCVVLKKLSRAQADGDEILAIIKGTAVNQDGRSATMTAPSGVAQESV
                     IRRALVEAGVFGKDIDYVECHGTGTELGDPIEVEALKSVLNVEREKRLILGAVKSNIGH
                     LEGAAGIAGFIKTVLVLRNKMVPPNIHFETLNPKINIENFNIDIPITNTDLRITNPSRK
                     VIAGISSFGFGGTNAHIIIE"
                     /prot_start=3211
                     /type="KSQ_PKS"
                     /module=True
                     /module_type="pks"
                     /reduction="enoyl"
                     /module_index=4
                     /end_part=False
                     /start_part=False
                     /trans_AT=True
                     /epi="unknown"
                     /MT=False
                     /M_start="23923.0"
                     /M_end="27814.0"
                     /duplicate=False
                     /specificity="unknown"
                     /probability="0.0"
                     /specificity_all
                     /is_postmod=False
                     /pm_type
                     /pm_domain_type
                     /block_id="1.0"
                     /corr_domain_id=3
                     /cluster_id="1.0"
                     /substructure="C=C(*)"
                     /cluster_id_ori=1
                     /block_id_ori="2.0"
                     /CDS id="AVAG00146wholescaffoldg23567_16"
     Post-Mod_Domain complement(26699..27049)
                     /index=15
                     /bitscore="142.9"
                     /domain_id=4
                     /evalue="7e-44"
                     /locus_id=16
                     /locus_tag="PF02801_6-Ring_PM"
                     /prot_end=3583
                     /prot_seq="LAIIKGTAVNQDGRSATMTAPSGVAQESVIRRALVEAGVFGKDIDYVE
                     CHGTGTELGDPIEVEALKSVLNVEREKRLILGAVKSNIGHLEGAAGIAGFIKTVLVLRN
                     KMVPPNIHFE"
                     /prot_start=3466
                     /type="PF02801_6-Ring_PM"
                     /module=False
                     /module_type="unknown"
                     /reduction="unknown"
                     /module_index="nan"
                     /end_part=False
                     /start_part=False
                     /trans_AT=False
                     /epi="unknown"
                     /MT=False
                     /M_start="nan"
                     /M_end="nan"
                     /duplicate=False
                     /specificity
                     /probability=0
                     /specificity_all
                     /is_postmod=True
                     /pm_type="6-Ring"
                     /pm_domain_type="PF02801"
                     /cluster_id="1.0"
                     /CDS id="AVAG00146wholescaffoldg23567_16"
     Post-Mod_Domain complement(27071..27814)
                     /index=16
                     /bitscore="254.0"
                     /domain_id=5
                     /evalue="2.7e-77"
                     /locus_id=16
                     /locus_tag="PF00109_5-Ring_PM"
                     /prot_end=3459
                     /prot_seq="EPIAVISMACRFPGEAHNPEEFWSMLRNGHNCVTEVPFSRFDIDEFYD
                     PVRGSMGKTYTKNAALINSIEWFDNEFFNIPSAEAIVMDPQQRVLLEVSYEAFSRAGYD
                     KSSLKGSNTGVFVGQANYDWMTMNQHDITSPYFGAGSSAAITSNRLSFILGLRGPSMTI
                     DTACSSSLVAMDIATANLRSDKCSLALVAGVNIILSHVNFVGSCSANMLSAKGRCATFD
                     STADGYCRGEGVGCVVLKKLSRA"
                     /prot_start=3211
                     /type="PF00109_5-Ring_PM"
                     /module=False
                     /module_type="unknown"
                     /reduction="unknown"
                     /module_index="nan"
                     /end_part=False
                     /start_part=False
                     /trans_AT=False
                     /epi="unknown"
                     /MT=False
                     /M_start="nan"
                     /M_end="nan"
                     /duplicate=False
                     /specificity
                     /probability=0
                     /specificity_all
                     /is_postmod=True
                     /pm_type="5-Ring"
                     /pm_domain_type="PF00109"
                     /cluster_id="1.0"
                     /CDS id="AVAG00146wholescaffoldg23567_16"
     BGC_Domain      complement(27869..28048)
                     /index=18
                     /bitscore="42.0"
                     /evalue="2.1e-12"
                     /locus_id=16
                     /locus_tag="ACP"
                     /prot_end=3193
                     /prot_seq="IAVEVLNAEKIDENVSLIEFGLDSLGAVEFRNLLVAEINIELPSIFVY
                     NHPSISDMVSYL"
                     /prot_start=3133
                     /type="ACP"
                     /module=True
                     /module_type="pks"
                     /reduction="hydroxyl"
                     /module_index=3
                     /end_part=False
                     /start_part=False
                     /trans_AT=True
                     /epi="unknown"
                     /MT=False
                     /M_start="27868.0"
                     /M_end="30178.0"
                     /duplicate=False
                     /specificity="unknown"
                     /probability="0.0"
                     /specificity_all
                     /is_postmod=False
                     /pm_type
                     /pm_domain_type
                     /block_id="1.0"
                     /corr_domain_id=2
                     /cluster_id="1.0"
                     /substructure="C(O)C(*)"
                     /cluster_id_ori=1
                     /block_id_ori="2.0"
                     /CDS id="AVAG00146wholescaffoldg23567_16"
     BGC_Module      complement(27869..30178)
                     /block_id="1.0"
                     /block_id_ori="2.0"
                     /cluster_id="1.0"
                     /cluster_id_ori=1
                     /domain_id="10 , 9 , 8"
                     /end_part=False
                     /epi="unknown"
                     /locus_tag="pks"
                     /module_index=3
                     /module_type="pks"
                     /reduction="hydroxyl"
                     /specificity="unknown"
                     /specificity_all
                     /start_part=False
                     /types="KSQ_PKS , KR_PKS , ACP"
     BGC_Domain      complement(28325..28477)
                     /index=19
                     /bitscore="47.1"
                     /evalue="7.4e-14"
                     /locus_id=16
                     /locus_tag="KR_PKS"
                     /prot_end=3041
                     /prot_seq="NFMVLFSSAAAVFGSPGQANYSAANATMDAIAKSWNRSGESILSIQWG
                     AWS"
                     /prot_start=2990
                     /type="KR_PKS"
                     /module=True
                     /module_type="pks"
                     /reduction="hydroxyl"
                     /module_index=3
                     /end_part=False
                     /start_part=False
                     /trans_AT=True
                     /epi="unknown"
                     /MT=False
                     /M_start="27868.0"
                     /M_end="30178.0"
                     /duplicate=False
                     /specificity="unknown"
                     /probability="0.0"
                     /specificity_all
                     /is_postmod=False
                     /pm_type
                     /pm_domain_type
                     /block_id="1.0"
                     /corr_domain_id=1
                     /cluster_id="1.0"
                     /substructure="C(O)C(*)"
                     /cluster_id_ori=1
                     /block_id_ori="2.0"
                     /CDS id="AVAG00146wholescaffoldg23567_16"
     BGC_Domain      complement(28886..30178)
                     /index=21
                     /bitscore="528.6"
                     /evalue="2e-160"
                     /locus_id=16
                     /locus_tag="KSQ_PKS"
                     /prot_end=2854
                     /prot_seq="DPIAVISMSCRFPGGASNPEDFWDILIRGHDCVTEVPISRFDMDDDVY
                     YPERGYEGKSYSNRAAFIENVEWFDHEFFNISRAEALIMDPQQRILLEVAYEAFYKAGY
                     NKERLKGCNAGVFVGQANYDWMTSNEDVDFSSPYYGAGSSASITANRISYTLGLEGPSI
                     TMDTACSSSLVALDIAHSKLRDGKCSIALVAGVNLILNSRFFVTASAMQALSLKGRCAT
                     FDALADGYCRGEGVGCVILKPLSQAKADGNKILALIKGTAVNHDGRSASLTAPNGLAQQ
                     KVIRKGLEMAGLKGKDIDYIECHGTGTKLGDPIEVDALKNVLSEGRKKPIILGALKTNT
                     GHLEGAAGIAGFIKAVLVIQHKKVPPNIHINELNPKIDLTGFNAIIPYKEVLFENDVLN
                     AYSEEDEKPLIGAVSSFGFGGTNAHVIIE"
                     /prot_start=2423
                     /type="KSQ_PKS"
                     /module=True
                     /module_type="pks"
                     /reduction="hydroxyl"
                     /module_index=3
                     /end_part=False
                     /start_part=False
                     /trans_AT=True
                     /epi="unknown"
                     /MT=False
                     /M_start="27868.0"
                     /M_end="30178.0"
                     /duplicate=False
                     /specificity="unknown"
                     /probability="0.0"
                     /specificity_all
                     /is_postmod=False
                     /pm_type
                     /pm_domain_type
                     /block_id="1.0"
                     /corr_domain_id=0
                     /cluster_id="1.0"
                     /substructure="C(O)C(*)"
                     /cluster_id_ori=1
                     /block_id_ori="2.0"
                     /CDS id="AVAG00146wholescaffoldg23567_16"
     Post-Mod_Domain complement(29060..29407)
                     /index=22
                     /bitscore="144.3"
                     /domain_id=6
                     /evalue="2.7e-44"
                     /locus_id=16
                     /locus_tag="PF02801_6-Ring_PM"
                     /prot_end=2796
                     /prot_seq="LALIKGTAVNHDGRSASLTAPNGLAQQKVIRKGLEMAGLKGKDIDYIE
                     CHGTGTKLGDPIEVDALKNVLSEGRKKPIILGALKTNTGHLEGAAGIAGFIKAVLVIQH
                     KKVPPNIHI"
                     /prot_start=2680
                     /type="PF02801_6-Ring_PM"
                     /module=False
                     /module_type="unknown"
                     /reduction="unknown"
                     /module_index="nan"
                     /end_part=False
                     /start_part=False
                     /trans_AT=False
                     /epi="unknown"
                     /MT=False
                     /M_start="nan"
                     /M_end="nan"
                     /duplicate=False
                     /specificity
                     /probability=0
                     /specificity_all
                     /is_postmod=True
                     /pm_type="6-Ring"
                     /pm_domain_type="PF02801"
                     /cluster_id="1.0"
                     /CDS id="AVAG00146wholescaffoldg23567_16"
     Post-Mod_Domain complement(29429..30178)
                     /index=23
                     /bitscore="252.4"
                     /domain_id=7
                     /evalue="8.2e-77"
                     /locus_id=16
                     /locus_tag="PF00109_5-Ring_PM"
                     /prot_end=2673
                     /prot_seq="DPIAVISMSCRFPGGASNPEDFWDILIRGHDCVTEVPISRFDMDDDVY
                     YPERGYEGKSYSNRAAFIENVEWFDHEFFNISRAEALIMDPQQRILLEVAYEAFYKAGY
                     NKERLKGCNAGVFVGQANYDWMTSNEDVDFSSPYYGAGSSASITANRISYTLGLEGPSI
                     TMDTACSSSLVALDIAHSKLRDGKCSIALVAGVNLILNSRFFVTASAMQALSLKGRCAT
                     FDALADGYCRGEGVGCVILKPLSQA"
                     /prot_start=2423
                     /type="PF00109_5-Ring_PM"
                     /module=False
                     /module_type="unknown"
                     /reduction="unknown"
                     /module_index="nan"
                     /end_part=False
                     /start_part=False
                     /trans_AT=False
                     /epi="unknown"
                     /MT=False
                     /M_start="nan"
                     /M_end="nan"
                     /duplicate=False
                     /specificity
                     /probability=0
                     /specificity_all
                     /is_postmod=True
                     /pm_type="5-Ring"
                     /pm_domain_type="PF00109"
                     /cluster_id="1.0"
                     /CDS id="AVAG00146wholescaffoldg23567_16"
     BGC_Domain      complement(30245..30808)
                     /index=24
                     /bitscore="54.3"
                     /evalue="4.1e-16"
                     /locus_id=16
                     /locus_tag="TE"
                     /prot_end=2401
                     /prot_seq="VFLVGGVLGTAEGTFGKLANMLPSPVYATIPDLSDENATVENIAKKLI
                     RSARRIQPDGKYIVGGLSFGALIALEMVCQLEQFDQVEALLLLDPRHTPPFTIPEKNPA
                     KFEKLVAAYTPKAIVHSRTVLVQAVLPDFSGLSSLLQEASRSFQGNEQVELNCRSWCSK
                     ISKIPSEGHHFKFLNQNHEALA"
                     /prot_start=2213
                     /type="TE"
                     /module=True
                     /module_type="pks"
                     /reduction="hydroxyl"
                     /module_index=2
                     /end_part="TE"
                     /start_part=False
                     /trans_AT=True
                     /epi="unknown"
                     /MT=False
                     /M_start="30244.0"
                     /M_end="33952.0"
                     /duplicate=False
                     /specificity="unknown"
                     /probability="0.0"
                     /specificity_all
                     /is_postmod=False
                     /pm_type
                     /pm_domain_type
                     /block_id="1.0"
                     /corr_domain_id=17
                     /cluster_id="1.0"
                     /substructure="C(O)C(*)C(=O)O"
                     /cluster_id_ori=1
                     /block_id_ori="2.0"
                     /CDS id="AVAG00146wholescaffoldg23567_16"
     BGC_Module      complement(30245..33952)
                     /block_id="1.0"
                     /block_id_ori="2.0"
                     /cluster_id="1.0"
                     /cluster_id_ori=1
                     /domain_id="14 , 13 , 12 , 11"
                     /end_part="TE"
                     /epi="unknown"
                     /locus_tag="pks"
                     /module_index=2
                     /module_type="pks"
                     /reduction="hydroxyl"
                     /specificity="unknown"
                     /specificity_all
                     /start_part=False
                     /types="KSQ_PKS , KR_PKS , ACP , TE"
     BGC_Domain      complement(30914..31102)
                     /index=25
                     /bitscore="36.5"
                     /evalue="1.1e-10"
                     /locus_id=16
                     /locus_tag="ACP"
                     /prot_end=2178
                     /prot_seq="LRSIVHEVLGNEVEESIPLMDAGLSSLEMVSLHHTLAREFTNINIPSS
                     IIFNYPTIKDLADFI"
                     /prot_start=2115
                     /type="ACP"
                     /module=True
                     /module_type="pks"
                     /reduction="hydroxyl"
                     /module_index=2
                     /end_part="TE"
                     /start_part=False
                     /trans_AT=True
                     /epi="unknown"
                     /MT=False
                     /M_start="30244.0"
                     /M_end="33952.0"
                     /duplicate=False
                     /specificity="unknown"
                     /probability="0.0"
                     /specificity_all
                     /is_postmod=False
                     /pm_type
                     /pm_domain_type
                     /block_id="1.0"
                     /corr_domain_id=16
                     /cluster_id="1.0"
                     /substructure="C(O)C(*)C(=O)O"
                     /cluster_id_ori=1
                     /block_id_ori="2.0"
                     /CDS id="AVAG00146wholescaffoldg23567_16"
     BGC_Domain      complement(31379..31909)
                     /index=26
                     /bitscore="122.6"
                     /evalue="4.6e-37"
                     /locus_id=16
                     /locus_tag="KR_PKS"
                     /prot_end=2023
                     /prot_seq="TYVISGGLGALGLVVAEWLVNSGATHIVLLSRKMKATNPIEQIRRQKE
                     NISIEWIQCDISNIEEVKRVDKKLKIDMRWPVIKGIFHTAGELFDSTVKNLEPKCIYSS
                     FSAKVDGAKHLHTVLSPSDFMVLFSSITGVFGSAGQALYSAANAALDSLAESWSNNGNL
                     KVLSIQWGAWS"
                     /prot_start=1846
                     /type="KR_PKS"
                     /module=True
                     /module_type="pks"
                     /reduction="hydroxyl"
                     /module_index=2
                     /end_part="TE"
                     /start_part=False
                     /trans_AT=True
                     /epi="unknown"
                     /MT=False
                     /M_start="30244.0"
                     /M_end="33952.0"
                     /duplicate=False
                     /specificity="unknown"
                     /probability="0.0"
                     /specificity_all
                     /is_postmod=False
                     /pm_type
                     /pm_domain_type
                     /block_id="1.0"
                     /corr_domain_id=15
                     /cluster_id="1.0"
                     /substructure="C(O)C(*)C(=O)O"
                     /cluster_id_ori=1
                     /block_id_ori="2.0"
                     /CDS id="AVAG00146wholescaffoldg23567_16"
     Post-Mod_Domain complement(32666..32839)
                     /index=27
                     /bitscore="34.9"
                     /domain_id=8
                     /evalue="2.8e-10"
                     /locus_id=16
                     /locus_tag="PF16197_6-Ring#5-Ring_PM"
                     /prot_end=1594
                     /prot_seq="NPKIDLQQLKGIIPTQTIKIGTDGGKELFAGVSSFGFGGTNAHIILQS
                     YPQKQNTERI"
                     /prot_start=1536
                     /type="PF16197_6-Ring#5-Ring_PM"
                     /module=False
                     /module_type="unknown"
                     /reduction="unknown"
                     /module_index="nan"
                     /end_part=False
                     /start_part=False
                     /trans_AT=False
                     /epi="unknown"
                     /MT=False
                     /M_start="nan"
                     /M_end="nan"
                     /duplicate=False
                     /specificity
                     /probability=0
                     /specificity_all
                     /is_postmod=True
                     /pm_type="6-Ring#5-Ring"
                     /pm_domain_type="PF16197"
                     /cluster_id="1.0"
                     /CDS id="AVAG00146wholescaffoldg23567_16"
     BGC_Domain      complement(32690..33952)
                     /index=29
                     /bitscore="549.6"
                     /evalue="7.9e-167"
                     /locus_id=16
                     /locus_tag="KSQ_PKS"
                     /prot_end=1586
                     /prot_seq="SIAVIGMACRLPGGVSSAEEFWTMLMEKRNCVTEVPSSRFDINEIYSP
                     NPKTIGKSYTKKGAFINDVEWFDNDFFNIPLAEARTMDPQQRLILEVAYEAFLNAGLDK
                     SALKDSNTGVFIGQMNYDWMLVTDSPHSYAGTGNSPSITANRISFALGLHGASMTVDTA
                     CSSSLVAVDLAIEKLRNKKCSVALAGGVNIILHPEPYLITCAAEMLSVDSRCATFDSKA
                     NGIVRGEGIGCVVLKCLDQAVFDGDKIFAVIKGSAVNQDGRSATLTAPNGIAQEAALCS
                     ALEDAGIDGKDLDYVECHGTGTDLGDPIEVEALAKVLGKERSKPIVLGAVKTNIGHLEG
                     AAGIVGLIKTVLVLQNGQAPPNIHFEKLNPKIDLQQLKGIIPTQTIKIGTDGGKELFAG
                     VSSFGFGGTNAHIILQSYP"
                     /prot_start=1165
                     /type="KSQ_PKS"
                     /module=True
                     /module_type="pks"
                     /reduction="hydroxyl"
                     /module_index=2
                     /end_part="TE"
                     /start_part=False
                     /trans_AT=True
                     /epi="unknown"
                     /MT=False
                     /M_start="30244.0"
                     /M_end="33952.0"
                     /duplicate=False
                     /specificity="unknown"
                     /probability="0.0"
                     /specificity_all
                     /is_postmod=False
                     /pm_type
                     /pm_domain_type
                     /block_id="1.0"
                     /corr_domain_id=14
                     /cluster_id="1.0"
                     /substructure="C(O)C(*)C(=O)O"
                     /cluster_id_ori=1
                     /block_id_ori="2.0"
                     /CDS id="AVAG00146wholescaffoldg23567_16"
     Post-Mod_Domain complement(32846..33193)
                     /index=30
                     /bitscore="144.5"
                     /domain_id=9
                     /evalue="2.3e-44"
                     /locus_id=16
                     /locus_tag="PF02801_6-Ring_PM"
                     /prot_end=1534
                     /prot_seq="AVIKGSAVNQDGRSATLTAPNGIAQEAALCSALEDAGIDGKDLDYVEC
                     HGTGTDLGDPIEVEALAKVLGKERSKPIVLGAVKTNIGHLEGAAGIVGLIKTVLVLQNG
                     QAPPNIHFE"
                     /prot_start=1418
                     /type="PF02801_6-Ring_PM"
                     /module=False
                     /module_type="unknown"
                     /reduction="unknown"
                     /module_index="nan"
                     /end_part=False
                     /start_part=False
                     /trans_AT=False
                     /epi="unknown"
                     /MT=False
                     /M_start="nan"
                     /M_end="nan"
                     /duplicate=False
                     /specificity
                     /probability=0
                     /specificity_all
                     /is_postmod=True
                     /pm_type="6-Ring"
                     /pm_domain_type="PF02801"
                     /cluster_id="1.0"
                     /CDS id="AVAG00146wholescaffoldg23567_16"
     Post-Mod_Domain complement(33218..33952)
                     /index=31
                     /bitscore="269.8"
                     /domain_id=10
                     /evalue="3.9e-82"
                     /locus_id=16
                     /locus_tag="PF00109_5-Ring_PM"
                     /prot_end=1410
                     /prot_seq="SIAVIGMACRLPGGVSSAEEFWTMLMEKRNCVTEVPSSRFDINEIYSP
                     NPKTIGKSYTKKGAFINDVEWFDNDFFNIPLAEARTMDPQQRLILEVAYEAFLNAGLDK
                     SALKDSNTGVFIGQMNYDWMLVTDSPHSYAGTGNSPSITANRISFALGLHGASMTVDTA
                     CSSSLVAVDLAIEKLRNKKCSVALAGGVNIILHPEPYLITCAAEMLSVDSRCATFDSKA
                     NGIVRGEGIGCVVLKCLDQA"
                     /prot_start=1165
                     /type="PF00109_5-Ring_PM"
                     /module=False
                     /module_type="unknown"
                     /reduction="unknown"
                     /module_index="nan"
                     /end_part=False
                     /start_part=False
                     /trans_AT=False
                     /epi="unknown"
                     /MT=False
                     /M_start="nan"
                     /M_end="nan"
                     /duplicate=False
                     /specificity
                     /probability=0
                     /specificity_all
                     /is_postmod=True
                     /pm_type="5-Ring"
                     /pm_domain_type="PF00109"
                     /cluster_id="1.0"
                     /CDS id="AVAG00146wholescaffoldg23567_16"
     BGC_Domain      complement(34037..34228)
                     /index=33
                     /bitscore="36.1"
                     /evalue="1.5e-10"
                     /locus_id=16
                     /locus_tag="ACP"
                     /prot_end=1137
                     /prot_seq="ILRIAQELLNDSQQSLKTTTSLIEFGMTSLTAIRFSKNLSDEINKKLP
                     YTLVFNHPTVKQIAEM"
                     /prot_start=1073
                     /type="ACP"
                     /module=True
                     /module_type="nrps"
                     /reduction="ketone"
                     /module_index=1
                     /end_part=False
                     /start_part=False
                     /trans_AT=False
                     /epi="L"
                     /MT=False
                     /M_start="34036.0"
                     /M_end="37093.0"
                     /duplicate=False
                     /specificity="C"
                     /probability="0.0"
                     /specificity_all="C (0.25); S (0.103); A (0.075); F
                     (0.066); E (0.061); Y (0.043); G (0.041); T (0.037); D
                     (0.036); L (0.031); dab (0.028); aad (0.027); W (0.023); N
                     (0.021); orn (0.021); P (0.019); I (0.018); V (0.018); H
                     (0.015); hpg (0.014); Q (0.013); K (0.009); R (0.007); dhb
                     (0.007); dhpg (0.006); horn (0.004); pip (0.003); bht
                     (0.002); dhbu (0.002); "
                     /is_postmod=False
                     /pm_type
                     /pm_domain_type
                     /block_id="1.0"
                     /corr_domain_id=13
                     /cluster_id="1.0"
                     /substructure="C(=O)N[C@H](CS)"
                     /cluster_id_ori=1
                     /block_id_ori="2.0"
                     /CDS id="AVAG00146wholescaffoldg23567_16"
     BGC_Module      complement(34037..37093)
                     /block_id="1.0"
                     /block_id_ori="2.0"
                     /cluster_id="1.0"
                     /cluster_id_ori=1
                     /domain_id="17 , 16 , 15"
                     /end_part=False
                     /epi="L"
                     /locus_tag="nrps"
                     /module_index=1
                     /module_type="nrps"
                     /reduction="ketone"
                     /specificity="C"
                     /specificity_all="C (0.25); S (0.103); A (0.075); F
                     (0.066); E (0.061); Y (0.043); G (0.041); T (0.037); D
                     (0.036); L (0.031); dab (0.028); aad (0.027); W (0.023); N
                     (0.021); orn (0.021); P (0.019); I (0.018); V (0.018); H
                     (0.015); hpg (0.014); Q (0.013); K (0.009); R (0.007); dhb
                     (0.007); dhpg (0.006); horn (0.004); pip (0.003); bht
                     (0.002); dhbu (0.002); "
                     /start_part=False
                     /types="C_NRPS , A_NRPS , ACP"
     BGC_Domain      complement(34568..35779)
                     /index=34
                     /bitscore="301.8"
                     /evalue="1.5e-91"
                     /locus_id=16
                     /locus_tag="A_NRPS"
                     /prot_end=960
                     /prot_seq="AVQFSENIAVIDQEVQFTYKKLDQMVSAAMAVLKKNNVKQGDLVGVVM
                     EKGWEQIVAILGILRAGAAYLPINPSDPDLRISTILKLAETPVVLSHSKVMNTGRNWKS
                     SEDQIIIQISIASLEDVKDTETKLIHVDPDSLAYIIFTSGTEGTPKGVEITHRGAMNTC
                     LDINERLGLSANDSVFSISSLSFDLSVWDIFGILSVGGKVVICKSDATRDPEYWWSQLQ
                     KHQITIWNSVPTSFEMLIETIPVNNESGSVQFLKSIMLSGDAIKMDFVRLVKQVHPTVR
                     ILCLGGATEASIWSNIHEIFPCKSPKGYLVPYGVPLSNQTMHILDERGLYRPANVLGEI
                     YIGGIGLARGYFRNSEKTSEKFINHRVLGRLYNTGDVGYYLSNGEIQIVGRRRDAQIKI
                     GG"
                     /prot_start=556
                     /type="A_NRPS"
                     /module=True
                     /module_type="nrps"
                     /reduction="ketone"
                     /module_index=1
                     /end_part=False
                     /start_part=False
                     /trans_AT=False
                     /epi="L"
                     /MT=False
                     /M_start="34036.0"
                     /M_end="37093.0"
                     /duplicate=False
                     /specificity="C"
                     /probability="0.0"
                     /specificity_all="C (0.25); S (0.103); A (0.075); F
                     (0.066); E (0.061); Y (0.043); G (0.041); T (0.037); D
                     (0.036); L (0.031); dab (0.028); aad (0.027); W (0.023); N
                     (0.021); orn (0.021); P (0.019); I (0.018); V (0.018); H
                     (0.015); hpg (0.014); Q (0.013); K (0.009); R (0.007); dhb
                     (0.007); dhpg (0.006); horn (0.004); pip (0.003); bht
                     (0.002); dhbu (0.002); "
                     /is_postmod=False
                     /pm_type
                     /pm_domain_type
                     /block_id="1.0"
                     /corr_domain_id=12
                     /cluster_id="1.0"
                     /substructure="C(=O)N[C@H](CS)"
                     /cluster_id_ori=1
                     /block_id_ori="2.0"
                     /CDS id="AVAG00146wholescaffoldg23567_16"
     BGC_Domain      complement(36302..37093)
                     /index=35
                     /bitscore="99.6"
                     /evalue="5e-30"
                     /locus_id=16
                     /locus_tag="C_NRPS"
                     /prot_end=382
                     /prot_seq="VYSEFDFDQIDIPAFNQAIHYVIEKHPMLRAHIVDDQYQEIRDVEEFN
                     VSFSGIRVERSEINLEKRRFECMNSFKKEPNCFWKIEATILPEGKTRLHVLLDMIFLDA
                     ASSFLVIRDLVYAYNNIQNGSFIKSVDDNGLSFFEYCTNIQSSSESAASRKYWHDRLDS
                     MPGPPQLPRVQFEKTVLEPSFERISLALDSTKWRALKMRAQELQITPTALILTAFSEVL
                     RTYSDEPNFTLTITITNRHVGGKNFSEVVGDFTNVLLLS"
                     /prot_start=118
                     /type="C_NRPS"
                     /module=True
                     /module_type="nrps"
                     /reduction="ketone"
                     /module_index=1
                     /end_part=False
                     /start_part=False
                     /trans_AT=False
                     /epi="L"
                     /MT=False
                     /M_start="34036.0"
                     /M_end="37093.0"
                     /duplicate=False
                     /specificity="C"
                     /probability="0.0"
                     /specificity_all="C (0.25); S (0.103); A (0.075); F
                     (0.066); E (0.061); Y (0.043); G (0.041); T (0.037); D
                     (0.036); L (0.031); dab (0.028); aad (0.027); W (0.023); N
                     (0.021); orn (0.021); P (0.019); I (0.018); V (0.018); H
                     (0.015); hpg (0.014); Q (0.013); K (0.009); R (0.007); dhb
                     (0.007); dhpg (0.006); horn (0.004); pip (0.003); bht
                     (0.002); dhbu (0.002); "
                     /is_postmod=False
                     /pm_type
                     /pm_domain_type
                     /block_id="1.0"
                     /corr_domain_id=11
                     /cluster_id="1.0"
                     /substructure="C(=O)N[C@H](CS)"
                     /cluster_id_ori=1
                     /block_id_ori="2.0"
                     /CDS id="AVAG00146wholescaffoldg23567_16"
     CDS             complement(43053..43877)
                     /note="ID=1_17;partial=00;start_type=ATG;rbs_motif=None;rbs
                     _spacer=None;gc_cont=0.314;conf=100.00;score=64.55;cscore=6
                     6.68;sscore=-2.13;rscore=-1.10;uscore=-4.95;tscore=2.76;"
                     /locus_tag="AVAG00146wholescaffoldg23567_17"
                     /strand="-1"
                     /translation="MIINFRYFLSLLFFTGQYLARKFDLYGKLTSSIDEEDVLHGYIDG
                     VVSCAYTDIISNVLTCIWSAADFVTESNPMNRMTKKVPNDLKALNNLLKKSSTSFFYDQ
                     TEPTIADYFVFEAFTLARDYTEKMLPGEDDRQALVKLEKVMLERPGISNYFNKGLLFKR
                     FTGSSKEDEYIAKLTEAKTNFIFVFLIFLDSSQNVVNQWKTSHAYICPYFALRPYSVFY
                     PCNHLSFSLSEGYISDCFMLERCNTWYEAIKKSVAPLALEPLISKIVTKILL*"
     CDS             complement(43861..44766)
                     /note="ID=1_18;partial=00;start_type=GTG;rbs_motif=None;rbs
                     _spacer=None;gc_cont=0.821;conf=100.00;score=47.40;cscore=4
                     9.37;sscore=-1.98;rscore=-1.10;uscore=-0.42;tscore=-1.17;"
                     /locus_tag="AVAG00146wholescaffoldg23567_18"
                     /strand="-1"
                     /translation="MPQLTNYATLIIDVTDVNDHSPDVLLTEVNGTKMNNRLINLXXXX
                     XXXXXXXXXXXXXXXXXXXXXXXXXXXXXXXXXXXXXXXXXXXXXXXXXXXXXXXXXXX
                     XXXXXXXXXXXXXXXXXXXXXXXXXXXXXXXXXXXXXXXXXXXXXXXXXXXXXXXXXXX
                     XXXXXXXXXXXXXXXXXXXXXXXXXXXXXXXXXXXXXXXXXXXXXXXXXXXXXXXXXXX
                     XXXXXXXXXXXXXXXXXXXXXXXXXXXXXXXXXXXXXXXXXXXNISGPFRNLPVLHWND
                     KHIFAQTLPIGTFNTYDYKL*"
     CDS             complement(44818..45048)
                     /note="ID=1_19;partial=00;start_type=ATG;rbs_motif=None;rbs
                     _spacer=None;gc_cont=0.273;conf=90.21;score=9.66;cscore=8.7
                     6;sscore=0.90;rscore=-1.20;uscore=0.23;tscore=2.52;"
                     /locus_tag="AVAG00146wholescaffoldg23567_19"
                     /strand="-1"
                     /translation="MIYQKSLPENYPIDSIILKIHATDRDENENARITYSIDDHSSTFI
                     INQQTGEIYLKKSLDYEKIRTYSFTIKGRFF*"
     CDS             complement(45505..45858)
                     /note="ID=1_20;partial=00;start_type=ATG;rbs_motif=None;rbs
                     _spacer=None;gc_cont=0.277;conf=73.38;score=4.41;cscore=1.8
                     2;sscore=2.59;rscore=-1.10;uscore=1.58;tscore=2.76;"
                     /locus_tag="AVAG00146wholescaffoldg23567_20"
                     /strand="-1"
                     /translation="MLLLYFLLFISVFAFENNTSIINIHEELPSNTLLFPTISSSSILQ
                     WLPSSYSFQTHFNLHSDHSLYTTNQVIDREEFCEKKLCNCSECLVNLSFLQTFSPSNIS
                     IRTIQIIIEGKYF*"
     CDS             46379..47704
                     /note="ID=1_21;partial=00;start_type=ATG;rbs_motif=GGA/GAG/
                     AGG;rbs_spacer=5-10bp;gc_cont=0.961;conf=100.00;score=57.96
                     ;cscore=54.34;sscore=3.62;rscore=2.17;uscore=-1.31;tscore=2
                     .76;"
                     /locus_tag="AVAG00146wholescaffoldg23567_21"
                     /strand="1"
                     /translation="MYEXDIINIHSIDLLRXXXXXXXXXXXXXXXXXXXXXXXXXXXXX
                     XXXXXXXXXXXXXXXXXXXXXXXXXXXXXXXXXXXXXXXXXXXXXXXXXXXXXXXXXXX
                     XXXXXXXXXXXXXXXXXXXXXXXXXXXXXXXXXXXXXXXXXXXXXXXXXXXXXXXXXXX
                     XXXXXXXXXXXXXXXXXXXXXXXXXXXXXXXXXXXXXXXXXXXXXXXXXXXXXXXXXXX
                     XXXXXXXXXXXXXXXXXXXXXXXXXXXXXXXXXXXXXXXXXXXXXXXXXXXXXXXXXXX
                     XXXXXXXXXXXXXXXXXXXXXXXXXXXXXXXXXXXXXXXXXXXXXXXXXXXXXXXXXXX
                     XXXXXXXXXXXXXXXXXXXXXXXXXXXXXXXXXXXXXXXXXXXXXXXXXXXXXXXXXXX
                     XXXXXXXXXXXXXXXXXXXXXXXXXXXXXXXXXXXFFMNIYY*"
     CDS             complement(49843..50460)
                     /note="ID=1_22;partial=00;start_type=TTG;rbs_motif=None;rbs
                     _spacer=None;gc_cont=0.270;conf=100.00;score=61.09;cscore=6
                     9.21;sscore=-8.12;rscore=-1.10;uscore=2.12;tscore=-9.15;"
                     /locus_tag="AVAG00146wholescaffoldg23567_22"
                     /strand="-1"
                     /translation="MKHLCIQSIGEIDVLTLAIFCGNILPELKSYECTNPDEETNVLFV
                     WGSKTKIEQMTIGCILYSLSNLLIQTPNLQYLNMKLTNFGPEDTTLTSVPLPMMINLVH
                     LKLEIHFVSYIHLGDLIKSMPNLESLELSGSSMGEDFDNGYQLKKLIGHLQVVILENLR
                     CFTAALSIKTILATFDNFWSDVSCTIEYDRAYLSAYAQQMKN*"
     CDS             complement(50544..50888)
                     /note="ID=1_23;partial=00;start_type=ATG;rbs_motif=None;rbs
                     _spacer=None;gc_cont=0.278;conf=99.60;score=24.04;cscore=22
                     .22;sscore=1.82;rscore=-1.10;uscore=0.81;tscore=2.76;"
                     /locus_tag="AVAG00146wholescaffoldg23567_23"
                     /strand="-1"
                     /translation="MVKVLEILSNEIILEIFEYFDAYHLFKAFNNLNNRFNRLLKDHQL
                     NLKLNSKYIRDKDMFKSSIWSSMANSLTAITLIHDKHIRMFMFACRESDLFALQSLRLR
                     RVRIRKGKTN*"
     CDS             52221..53033
                     /note="ID=1_24;partial=00;start_type=ATG;rbs_motif=None;rbs
                     _spacer=None;gc_cont=0.309;conf=99.59;score=23.93;cscore=21
                     .92;sscore=2.02;rscore=-1.10;uscore=0.35;tscore=2.76;"
                     /locus_tag="AVAG00146wholescaffoldg23567_24"
                     /strand="1"
                     /translation="MSSPYYRFIFEHFKMEIPYTNEIMHLYPPWTYVISLGSCLFYLFL
                     ITMIFPLFTSKLSSKFKESFAKIHHALLFVYSLFSFLAALYHLVVTGEITSWSRIICEP
                     LPPWLRAISITFTLSKIWEWIDTAILIWKGHSLKKIGFLHTYHHATTFLLMLCVMNLPG
                     PEKCGMLLNGFVHVLMYYHFAFRLSKIFRPIITGLQIIQLITLTYMWHIVPDLCPNYRT
                     FPRDHLIIFLIPYALVPVYCLFFFKFFIEQYLFSSSEKVKSSVSRKKE*"
     CDS             complement(53160..53498)
                     /note="ID=1_25;partial=00;start_type=GTG;rbs_motif=GGA/GAG/
                     AGG;rbs_spacer=5-10bp;gc_cont=0.313;conf=72.67;score=4.25;c
                     score=4.01;sscore=0.24;rscore=2.17;uscore=-0.76;tscore=-1.1
                     7;"
                     /locus_tag="AVAG00146wholescaffoldg23567_25"
                     /strand="-1"
                     /translation="MYRCCALIHYPHSHPISRILANKELFKSVNKMSKRLTINHRKCVH
                     FRVNDLTNRFFYVFLINEPNDIVFLLKRFSKLSRLRISFSNGRTFGKKHPSMQMYLYVC
                     VCIERYID*"
     CDS             complement(53647..53904)
                     /note="ID=1_26;partial=00;start_type=ATG;rbs_motif=AGGA;rbs
                     _spacer=5-10bp;gc_cont=0.329;conf=99.65;score=24.64;cscore=
                     16.43;sscore=8.21;rscore=5.50;uscore=-0.73;tscore=2.76;"
                     /locus_tag="AVAG00146wholescaffoldg23567_26"
                     /strand="-1"
                     /translation="MSEPIIAESFHNEIQNVLDGIEGIAPRHRGRRNPDSNDCILWLVR
                     YYGEQIKSTFNQLDFIDSDNLPIGLITLMKSTKINWNKVT*"
     CDS             complement(53960..54346)
                     /note="ID=1_27;partial=00;start_type=GTG;rbs_motif=None;rbs
                     _spacer=None;gc_cont=0.339;conf=97.90;score=16.71;cscore=20
                     .45;sscore=-3.74;rscore=-1.10;uscore=-2.74;tscore=-1.17;"
                     /locus_tag="AVAG00146wholescaffoldg23567_27"
                     /strand="-1"
                     /translation="MVETFQFIHRYIFPETDGNILMILTKRIQEQFPSCSTDQLCEAWF
                     YWPLVQDGLDLKHIYLTLYSYRDWLLSTVMTTFDQLPAKDVELYAELVEKYEQTVKPRG
                     CNAIKEYILQDGKLITFDEYVKKS*"
     CDS             complement(54347..55192)
                     /note="ID=1_28;partial=00;start_type=ATG;rbs_motif=None;rbs
                     _spacer=None;gc_cont=0.353;conf=100.00;score=61.41;cscore=5
                     8.39;sscore=3.02;rscore=-1.10;uscore=2.01;tscore=2.76;"
                     /locus_tag="AVAG00146wholescaffoldg23567_28"
                     /strand="-1"
                     /translation="MQQNDYWMASLPDERNCESGLAAYEETSSLDLKTKLFHLINVEIQ
                     LYQVLKPTVPFTVVTTDLEWFGPSISHEIIQIFLQSCGVPQIWLDFFDRFLKQSVYYKP
                     GDVPRQRQRGVPISHSMSYLFSELLIFGMDLYVYRNTGIFNYRLHDDFWFFHYDSAKVE
                     QAWLLMNEYVQLSGLKFNAEKCGSVQIQPSNNPNHTVQSTSSTVLPLKELKWGLLILQS
                     LGRFIIDRSAVVPFLDEMKTRLLSASTILEWVEIYNQYINFFMRNFGRFANILGTCHIE
                     *"
     CDS             complement(55588..55902)
                     /note="ID=1_29;partial=00;start_type=ATG;rbs_motif=None;rbs
                     _spacer=None;gc_cont=0.311;conf=99.58;score=23.82;cscore=25
                     .73;sscore=-1.91;rscore=-1.10;uscore=-2.92;tscore=2.76;"
                     /locus_tag="AVAG00146wholescaffoldg23567_29"
                     /strand="-1"
                     /translation="MSTMKNTDRSVISIPPDREALSMMTKLKLDRFKQRKMKFEEEYAR
                     IMSQKADSTISLFDKIQMLSESIERLYGEDGRARYLRNFDTFMTIAKANTSTSLNLLEN
                     *"
     CDS             56772..56993
                     /note="ID=1_30;partial=00;start_type=ATG;rbs_motif=None;rbs
                     _spacer=None;gc_cont=0.342;conf=99.31;score=21.60;cscore=18
                     .34;sscore=3.26;rscore=-1.25;uscore=2.09;tscore=2.42;"
                     /locus_tag="AVAG00146wholescaffoldg23567_30"
                     /strand="1"
                     /translation="MSKDQKPKQRVIIIHGSAMTPGIANRYWYKWLQTELMKLGIDAIA
                     PAFPDEKEAKDSIWIPFLIDNLKVTEVS*"
ORIGIN
        1 atcgattttc gatgtttttt tgaccctgcg gacacacaat caagcactta ttagcgacat
       61 cttttcactc tagttaaaac tttctcaaag attgtaacag aataagattt gatattttgg
      121 aagtaaactt gtataagctc tcgaatgtca aatggtgcgt tcataatttt cttgcttaaa
      181 tattaatata aggttatcaa ctgatcagtt ttccagaatc catttatgta atattgaacc
      241 attttaccta agacacatag ggcatagcac aaagatattc ttgttctctt cctatactca
      301 ttacgagact atgtcgacct atatcttatc agtataacat tcaaaaagaa caagcattat
      361 caattttatt caacaaaaat agataaaaac aatattaata gatagcataa taggattgaa
      421 gaatctataa attacaatcc ttctttgtaa taatgcagca taaaaaggta agacaaaata
      481 atacatctat aggtgttatg tatagtaaat tatcatacta tacagtccaa ttcacttggc
      541 gatcaattga agatatacgt ttcatttggc gaatacaaga aaatgcgtct gaatatatat
      601 cacgtgcaaa acgcacgtgt tagaaaccaa aagaacaaaa tttgcctatc aacattttct
      661 cttctacgta tgtatattta tatatacact gaatgatcca tggagaaaag agtaaaaaag
      721 agcgtatttt tcttttagat tttacattca atattctttc tttttacatt catctaaagt
      781 ataataagta tcatggcaag taatcttaca cgtgcactcc tatgtggctc acgaagtaag
      841 attgaaaacg gatggcttta actattgatt tgaacaatat atttgttcga tctaatagat
      901 gtacagacaa gttttgttcg tacactcggt tccaaaggac caggtggtga taacaatcca
      961 tccggtggtt atggaggaag tgatccaaat tttcaatcat caggtaatca cggaggtagc
     1021 tcgggtaaca agaacagtcc agcatctcaa tcgtcaagtg gtgattttaa taaagataaa
     1081 tcgacttcaa cgaaagcacg tgaaggtaca tgtctttata tttaccaaat gataatcatt
     1141 ccatagtttt gtatttatgt agctgctggt gacatgtctg attctgttaa aagtaagata
     1201 aaaatttctc aatagatgtg attgaatatg atttgaatag aggcagctaa taaaaccaat
     1261 gaatgggcta aagatgctgt aagtttctaa tttagatgaa atagatcaat gaaaagcaca
     1321 acttgtgttt tatttagaaa caaaatcaat cctcgaataa tgatcatgat tcagataaac
     1381 gaaaggacga taaacataaa agtgacagcg ataagaaaaa atacgatggt gataaaggca
     1441 aaaaatctca tgtaagtaaa tttgtttcat cataccgaat tttctttctt tctttcttgg
     1501 ttttcttttc tagtaattaa gtgcaataat gacctaactg tactattagt tcaacgttta
     1561 tatattccag ctttgattag ataaaacagt tgttcttttt tttcttcata tttttgtatt
     1621 tattttcgca attttggttt ctatcaaaca atattatatt cagttcacgt tttagtagaa
     1681 ccattctcga agcagaggaa tttctcaaag ttaaacacat ttttcttgtt ggttgactga
     1741 ctaatatgca ttccaaagga aagatataca caaattatca tgcaaatatt ctaaatgtca
     1801 ttcccagtac gaaaattctc acactgatta tattattcac actaaataaa tagaattaat
     1861 tacatcatct atcatatttc atgctctatg caaaacattt tactacacta tccgtttatc
     1921 gtgtcttgaa ataagtatat atataaagat atgttgataa ttacattaat attctatgca
     1981 agatgttttt ttcttaaaat taatcaaata tgacttagat caaattgacc tgtgatatag
     2041 aacaaatttg agttgaatca cacattatac ggaaaagaat gataactttt tgtaagattt
     2101 cttattgaaa gtatacaaag acttgctaca agtcacgttt acattataat tagatttaat
     2161 tgattctgtt aatatgaaag atcagaagac acttacgtta ctttgaaaag ataaaagatc
     2221 atattattta acattgatct ttgttccaga gagcagatta tagcgtatat ttcttcttta
     2281 cttatcctat aattattttc gaaaggagaa acacatcaaa ctgtttttct tccttagatt
     2341 caaatcctag agaaatattg actaatgata atttttgttt tgcaataaac atattcagac
     2401 agattaagtc atcagttaat cgatgacaag tataaacata tcaattagtg gacaacatgc
     2461 aaacttgaat gacgatgttt ttactcatta gtgttattca taatagaaac aaagcgtgag
     2521 ataataaaag attaattaaa tcttggaaac tctgatgaca acattctata cgtgacaaag
     2581 atgacagaaa aaagaatatt cgtcatgaaa aatgccggtg atataagaga acagtcgtgc
     2641 cttttctcaa ctcaatgaac tattatttta ttaccgacat taaacaaaag ttacaatcag
     2701 aaaggaaaca agttcaactc aatttgttaa ttagatctga taatattaga gcagattatt
     2761 ccgcttttct ctttttcttt atttagtctt aaaacaaaca tcaaattaca tttacatcca
     2821 ggtttcagtt ttaccactag tgtttcgatg ttcttcttgt tgattgaaat taaattgttc
     2881 aagacgttga ttcgtcgtta tccgtagact ttttccattc aatgaactat agaaaggtac
     2941 aggtggtggt aaaggacttt tatcaataag aatcaattgt gatcgttttt tctttcgttt
     3001 atattgtcgg cgttttttaa aataaagaca tggttgaaat aatgatcgaa ctaatagaat
     3061 acattcatga cgaaaactta aacttgtaaa catatatgca taaaaattca cagaatgact
     3121 aacatgtcgt agaatatagg ttatttccga ccaataatat aatgtaccat catgatcttc
     3181 tagaataatc attagaaaat agaagattat atatggtaaa tagaataatg catatgttat
     3241 tgatataaca agtaaggttg aacgtgttga acgataattt gtaatgtctg aacgacgttt
     3301 ggttttatca tcaatttgtg ttgaataaat acgtttgatc acacataata tcgtaatatt
     3361 aacaatggaa attagaagag ctggaatagc taaacttaaa acaccagcaa caagtatatt
     3421 cattaataaa gttaaacgat cttctgcata tttcgaacga atcgtacaaa cacttctata
     3481 atcaacaact gttccattct tatgtgtaga atttcgatga gatatttgtt taggattata
     3541 ttctaaaact ataaatgaat aactatttgc aattgaaaaa atcactatta atgaaataag
     3601 aagtataata ttcgatcgaa tagtattaaa tttatgaaaa atatttataa aacgaataaa
     3661 tgtaaaacat gtcaataacc atgaacataa tgcagcacat aaacgattca tcatataaga
     3721 aaaataacat aaaaatgctg acatatgcat tagagaaaga aattcaattc gttgaatttt
     3781 atgaagataa tttaataaag tttcaataat ccaatataat aataaacatg tgtctaaaat
     3841 agaaaacaaa atacaatcgg attagaaagt tagttatgca cctgatgatc tatctcatta
     3901 aataaataag agtttttgat taaattttct aaagtcgtgt tattattttc ttaatcaaac
     3961 aaatagaatt cgatgtacta gaaaaataag acgatattta ttgaagcaaa aaaagtaatt
     4021 catcaggatt tcagttcatg aatagtttat tctaatttca aatagcttaa agatcatttc
     4081 taaagtcatt tacttaccta aaatagatat ttccacaaga tatagatgaa aaactttccg
     4141 ttgaaaatga atcgttcgta aatagagcgc ttttatacac acaattattg ttaataaatt
     4201 gcctggtaaa ccaaaaacac aacataaaat agccattatt tgacgaaaac gattcaaaaa
     4261 ttcttcagat atcattttga aatttgattt aaaggaattg aatttcgata gtcatctaaa
     4321 aataacatac aatgtcatgt gacatatatg aaacaaatta cacgatcttt ctttttctct
     4381 ccaaagatgt ctaggaaaaa agaatctatt tattatgact taattttacg tgatctcttt
     4441 gttaatcgta ttggacacgt agtcatcgtc tgactcggat gataacataa ttaataaaaa
     4501 cgaatggaaa taaccggaaa tagaaagttc ctacataaaa tgtttactaa aagaattaac
     4561 aaatgtcaaa ttgatcaata gttttcttcc taacttgaag atgttcttag aaaacaaaat
     4621 ctaaataatt accatattca tgagattagt cgagtggtaa tatatcacta tgacaaaaaa
     4681 caatgtcatc aagtcgaacg aatgaacttc tgtttttcag ttctatcaat tttacttacg
     4741 gaatagaaat aaataacatg tcgataatat ttcatgactt ttccatctgt tttccatctt
     4801 acaaatcatt aactgttcgt caaaataaaa acattaatac atattagtat taatgagtta
     4861 cattttctta ttttatcaag ttgatattaa atgaatatga tttttttcct atgtacttta
     4921 tgaaattaaa taataataca cactgacata ttggcaaggt tagttttttc atctgactaa
     4981 ttgttaacta ttaacataat tattgaagaa aattcttcaa ttaaaaagga aagaacgtgt
     5041 tgactgatgt gtgtgtgtgc gtgtacgtga cttaccgcct tctctttcag aactaaagat
     5101 aaatgtatca tagatctaac ttcttattat ccttaaatta taattccata tcattaatga
     5161 aacatatacc tgagaaaaaa tgatagttat atctttcact tattcttgtc taactatttc
     5221 ccggacgtgt ttcactaaac aatagaaaag tgaactggaa agtaatgaag agtaaagcaa
     5281 tattaattcg aatagtgtac ttgatctcct cttggaactt tcggaaaagc tatattacag
     5341 aaaatgttgt cgaataagta tatgtaaacg attagataaa gattttccaa tgatcttaca
     5401 aaggtttcta tttacatcag aaggcataga gaattcaata agcatttcca tactaatgtc
     5461 aacgaaatga tgcgtattca caactgaaga aaagattagc cgagagagat agactaatgc
     5521 aactaaagaa gaaaagccga gactatcttt tctctttttt ttctctctct ctctctctct
     5581 tctccgttct gcacttctgt aatctactat atgcagaaaa ttcattgttg cattatctaa
     5641 agacaaacat gaattgtaat atttcattga atttatttcg tattaatcga aatatcgaaa
     5701 gaaaatgatc aaattttctg ttttaaaaaa agtcttgcgt gttcttctgt tgatttttat
     5761 taaatgggtt taagatatat atttttcttt ttctttgact tcaattttgc acatcattgt
     5821 tgatcttgcc aaccttggct gtctgtttat atgtttcgat agaaaaaaaa aacatataaa
     5881 agaaaaagaa aaacagtaac gatggcagta gtgcggtcaa tcgttgctta attataaaac
     5941 gaaattcttc tcctttctca ctgtaatagt aatagtagta gtttaaaaaa aaaagaacag
     6001 gacgatattt gcacttttct ttcaagacac gctcatatac atcgatcaaa caagctattt
     6061 ttaagcattc tatttgtttg caaatgccaa atatatgaat aatccgaaaa aatgaaacct
     6121 tccatagaat tatcacttga tacttattgt tgttttcttt tattttaggt taatacattc
     6181 gaaactggaa acaacgagtc atatcaaatt ctattcatgt tgtacgcatc aaataaattt
     6241 atatgaaaag aaagaatatt taagtaaaag tgagacaatt caaaagtatt cttatctttc
     6301 tgaatagttg tcataattgc acagagattt ttgcacgaaa aagacatctt ttaataaata
     6361 ttgtattctt atcatatttt ttcttcttct tcctagtaat ccagttgaac aagatttaga
     6421 ctcatttatt cgaacattcc gttctgaacg agctcaatca aaaatgagta attccccaag
     6481 agatgtgcct ctttcttcag cacctcgttc atcgaatacc gaggttacca aatcattttc
     6541 catgaattca actcgtcctt taccttcatt atcagaacat gatattcaaa agatgaaata
     6601 taagattgat cttggttaga atcagtattt ctgtttgttt ttttaactga gattaatatt
     6661 catttagata aacaagttgc tgagaaaaaa caacgaaatg atcaagaatg ggaaacgaaa
     6721 cttgagcgag ataagaaata tgtaaatgaa aattttaact ttttctttca gttgattttt
     6781 aactgacaac aataacataa ttttaaacaa ccttgacaac ttcttttcta cacttaaaac
     6841 aattttctaa caataacaaa cgttcacaga gattcattga ctaatttccc cgtaatctat
     6901 tacctttctt tttttgtttt catcattctc atatacatag gctaagcagc aagctctatt
     6961 tggtagacat gaacaaacga atcctatcag taagatgata ttttggtttt gatgaagaat
     7021 ccatgtgtga tttgtcatag gaaaacaaga attagaacaa attttagcac aaagtaaaat
     7081 tccttcacca cttgtattga aaaagccaga gatattagca catcattatc aacatttaaa
     7141 tggttcaaat gataataata ataatttcga ttcatctcaa caactaacat atagacatta
     7201 ttctccgaat ggtaattact cagcaaaaac aacaaaacca tcttctcctt cgaatgattt
     7261 cttacaaagc agtaattcta attttcaacg tttctacagc acggtaaatt atgattgatt
     7321 atcttctagc cgattatttc cacgatatcc atgctataac gaatacccca gagacttaca
     7381 taattttaat tttaatgaag tttatgtgtt ctatgtttta gaaaacaagc gagaatcgaa
     7441 tctcatcaca tgtaacacca ttatctacga ctgctcaacc agtgaaaggt gatgcacatg
     7501 atccgttcat ttcttttggt aaatcaagag attaaataag taaaaacaag gttatatttt
     7561 gattgtttgc atagatccaa ataaagaacc acaacaagta tttaatataa ttcctcaaca
     7621 aaatttatat gaaccatggg gtcgaccagg tgctggtgca cctttaattc atcaagaaac
     7681 tggacagaaa ttcaccagat acgctggtac tttagaagat aaactagtaa agttcttttt
     7741 ctttcttcgt atgtcaaatg taaattatgt cattcgaata gaatacagtt ggaccattga
     7801 gtttctatcg agaacaatat aatggaaata tcttcgatca aaaacgtgat attgaaatcg
     7861 aaaaaacacg tcgtcaacaa gaaaaacaag aacgacgatt aaatgtaaag gaatgtgttg
     7921 tttttcgaag tgaaaaacat ctttttcttc ttctctatag cctggtgaaa ctgctgctga
     7981 ttggatttct caacttgaag gtagtcatta tcctttgaaa tttcacaaac caacaacaaa
     8041 aacaactcgt catgtataat tctttttctt cacgattgca ctagtttatt tttttttctt
     8101 tttcagtata ctggcacaca tgatccctat tctgctgaag aatcacagac atttcgtaat
     8161 gaactctctc gccaaacaca agaacgagct cgtcaactac aaatcgctcg atatgaagat
     8221 aatcttgctg atctatgtgt aatcatctaa aaacatacct acaaactatt cttcttcttc
     8281 ttcttcttct tcttcttttt ctagcatact gaagtgcaaa acagttggtg gggtagagaa
     8341 gcagctggcg tagcaaaacc aaagaaccgt cctgctaacc ctcaaaatac atccaataat
     8401 tcgcagtcat attgggtata atgaaccttc tctatcttat tcatttaata ttcagttcta
     8461 ttctagacat ccaacactct cggtcaaaga ataacgactg ataataaacc atcacttcca
     8521 gtgcggtact acgatgctca attttcttat ttaaagccaa agtttgtttc taaacatacg
     8581 aacttttatc aattatcgga tagtaacaat acttaaattt tcatgcgcgt ttgtttcata
     8641 atcattcatt ctttacaaca tgaaatatat tgaaatatgt tctttctaat tattagtttt
     8701 gattgcttca aactagacaa gttaataaga tcattcatac ataacttgag gagagtgtca
     8761 taggacagaa gaagattcta aactattccc tgtataatcg attatgttta aaaagcaagt
     8821 tggtattcga tgatataagt cataaaaaaa acctttattg tcatcatatt cggataaaat
     8881 gaaaacagtc tcattttatt ttcgatattt tttctaaata ttcttcttca tgagatgcag
     8941 ctgtaaagcg tttaaataat cgattatttt taaaatattc agctaatgct ggtcgttgtt
     9001 tcatagtttg ttctaatttt actaatgctt cacaatccgt tggtaagaat actgaatgta
     9061 tatcacgtgc agttaaatat gcttcaaatg caaaataatc agcaattgtt ggttctgttt
     9121 gatcatagaa aaatgttgta gaactttgtt ttagtaatgt atttaacgat gcaatattat
     9181 ctcgtacgcc cattatttga taatatgcaa cactttcctt attttctata tctaccgatt
     9241 cccatatagc tttgcacgca ttgacaatga catcagtata tgcacaagac acaacaccat
     9301 tgagataggc ttccaatagt atgggatcat ttattgatga tgtgattttt ccgtagagat
     9361 taaattttct tgctaaaaga tgtgctacaa tataaaaatg ttcaaagtga agaaagttta
     9421 tttcacatta aaagtattac ctatggttaa agtttgacca aaaacttgtt tatcattcca
     9481 atgaagcaca ggtaaagttc gaaatggtcc agaaatagtt tgatcagctt tatgttctgc
     9541 ccatgttgtc atcatcgatt ctattaattc aaaatcttct ttgtaatcaa catttttatt
     9601 tgcataggca atatcttcaa gtatgtaacg gcatgcctgc gcacgcccac gaacatccca
     9661 ataatgaagt tgaagtttga tgttatttga atctactgtt tttgacatta ttcaagttaa
     9721 aaagtaaaaa gatgaatgaa tagatggttt gcgtaaaaga agaaaatgac gaagtagatt
     9781 ttgttttcct ccacatttga gacgtcgaag ttaaatgtcg aataaataat tgtatattta
     9841 ctctcacttg tttctatcgc cctctatacg cgatgatgaa atgtaaaatt tgtatgaaat
     9901 attttgatca aaacttttct ctacttttat gagttttatt gataatgaat aataatgaat
     9961 aagaacctta tgaatgatta atttagttcg gtactataaa atgaatatga gttattttaa
    10021 tgtttcagct agttttgcca aatattcatc ttcttttggt gatccagtaa aacgtttgaa
    10081 caataaacct ttgttgaaat aatttgatat tcctggtcgt tctagcatca ccttttctaa
    10141 tttgaccaaa gcttgacgat catcttcacc aggtaacatt ttttcagtat aatctcgtgc
    10201 aagtgtaaat gcttcgaaga cgaaataatc agcgatagtt ggttctgttt gatcatagaa
    10261 aaacgatgtt gaactttttt tcaataaatt attcaatgct ttcaaatcat ttggaacctt
    10321 ttttgtcata cgattcatcg ggttactttc agtaacaaaa tcagcagcac tccaaataca
    10381 tgttaaaaca tttgagatga tatcagtata tgcacatgaa acaacaccat caatatatcc
    10441 gtgtagaaca tcttcttcat cgattgatga tgttaattta ccatataaat caaattttcg
    10501 tgctaaatat tgtcctgtga aaaataaaag agataaaaaa tatctaaagt ttataatcat
    10561 atgtattaaa cgtaccaata ggtaaagttt gggcaaaaat atgtttatcg ttccaatgaa
    10621 gaacaggtaa attgcggaaa ggaccagata tattttcatc agctttatgt tgtacccatg
    10681 attcgagtgc cttttcaatt aattcaaaat cttcttgata atcgacattt ttattcgttg
    10741 cagcaatatc tgctaacata tatcgaacag attgaacgcg accacgagca ttccaataac
    10801 gaagtcgaat tttgataggt tctgatgttt ttgtagacat aatattcact gtcgaggaaa
    10861 aataacaaat gtacacgttt tatgtcgagg agtgtcattt aaaggatgaa aaaaaacatc
    10921 gacaacagca tgactaggcg ttttttcctc ttatcctcta gtttatcttg taaataggtc
    10981 actaacacag ttatgagtta tcaagagacc atctatttac tgaatttata agtatatatt
    11041 tttattatca aaaacaaaaa gatgttctgt ttcaattaaa acgaatatta caaaatttga
    11101 atttttcttc gatgtttttt tttttctata cataaagact atctgatgta aatgctgatg
    11161 tatctagatt cgtaatttga tgatgttcaa ctaaggcata taattgttcg aaacgtttga
    11221 gactatcttg ataggcttgt tgtgatgaat gtattgaatc taccgatgca gatggtggtc
    11281 gaatagttaa ttgttgtaca tgatccgatg aaatatccga tgatccataa acaccttcat
    11341 cgatatcagg accaatcagt cgattattta aatgtgttaa atatctttga acctaaacaa
    11401 tttcatgttg ataagattac ttttcgatag agacgagaaa aacggtttta aattaccttt
    11461 tcggaataat caaaatcact ttgatggata ccgctcggct tgattacttt catatctact
    11521 gctgctgctt gttgaactcc atattgatag acacgattcg atgaattctt aaagaacaaa
    11581 gaaatttaat cgtattttgt tttcttgaag gaaaagaaat tgaagagatt aatgtagcat
    11641 acaatcatta atctatatat aaacatacat atcgtctatt caaatgaagc aaggtcaaat
    11701 aacaatagaa aatcagttat gggtgtcaaa ataagaaaac aattcaatgt aagaaacttt
    11761 cactctgatc atttcgttcg cactatccaa aagacatgtg aacgtgatca gttattatca
    11821 tatttgttcg tattacgttt ccttattcct attcaaatac gtaaattctt ttgatcatct
    11881 aataggaaaa atgatctaac tgtgtctatt tgtttttttt cttctcccaa tagcaaatag
    11941 agtaacttac caatctatcg tcgaaaattt cgattgttgt cttttgcgat gaacctgttc
    12001 gttcatttga acttgttgta ctaccattcg atgatgaatt gggaatggat ttgttcgatg
    12061 gatttctttg ttttcttcgt aagataaagg cgattagaaa acatacggaa attaagattg
    12121 cagcaagaaa aataataata aaaaatgtaa taaataagac taaagttgta ttttccattg
    12181 gcaaactttt tgttaacatt gtttcattga ttgaatgtat tcgaatgggt atcgatattg
    12241 tattcgttag atttccacta tcataaacag tgacattaat gataaatgtt cctggcatgt
    12301 caggcattga acgaagaatt aatgttccat tattaattag atttatatcg agcgatggtg
    12361 aaacggtgta tgaatatgag aaaatattcg attgagaatg atcacgatct tgaatgatga
    12421 attgagtaag aataaatgga acatcagttg tttcataagg aattaataat gattgattaa
    12481 caggtaatga agaaataatc tcaggtggat tatcattaca atcttcaatc aatagatgaa
    12541 gtaatgtaga tgaggataaa gatggaatac caaaatcaac acattgtaaa tgaataacaa
    12601 ctgattgttc actttcataa tcgaatgatg aagaatttgt tgtttgtaat gaatatgcat
    12661 ttgttgtcaa atagattaga tttaaacgag tatcattcaa tgtacaactt acacgaccat
    12721 tatcaccaga atcttcatca gtaatataaa tatacaataa aggtgtatct agatagatag
    12781 atttatattt cgaaagtcat gttttccaaa actatatctt acgtaccttt taatgtacat
    12841 tctggtagat tgatcaaacg attattcatt ttagttccat taacttcagt taataaaaca
    12901 tctggagaat gatcattaac atctgttaca tcaataatca atgttgcata attggtcagc
    12961 tgtggcacac cattatcttg tgctataaaa ttggtaattg aacaagtaaa agaatcgatt
    13021 aaaaaaatct accttttatt gtgaatgaat atgttcgtat tttttcataa tctaaagatt
    13081 tcttcaagta gatttcacct gtctgttgat tgatgataaa tgttgatgaa tgatcatcga
    13141 ttgaatacgt tattcgagca ttctcattct catctcgatc agttgcatga atttttaaaa
    13201 taatcgaatc aattagataa ttttctggaa gtgatttttg ataaatcatt tgttcaaaga
    13261 tcgtagcatt attattcatt aaataaaaga aaggaaaatt tactttataa ccacaatttt
    13321 aacgtattgt tctccagaca atgctggctg tccgccatca gatgtaatcg tttgctccaa
    13381 atgatttcaa tttatttatt aatctcgatt tccagttagt atatgaaatg atttttattc
    13441 tttttcttaa gcaaaatggg ttatttatta ttggttttaa atcataatat tggattaaga
    13501 atagactata ttcattgcca tgctttgatc aggtgaagtt tcataatcaa ttcgtacact
    13561 tttcggtatg acaagttcta tagttgattg tctaaatgtt gatgaatgat cataggtaac
    13621 taatgataat tttaataata atgttaaaga aaaattttca aaaaaggctc tttaaaatta
    13681 actttcaata actatttgaa gagtgaggac attgttgtga aggtttataa taaatgggga
    13741 taagaatagt ctgatacata ttacgaatat ttttacaaat aagaagaatt ctttcatggt
    13801 tttatttaga cagacacaca acatgtaact tcatatcgaa taaagaaaaa gtatgttact
    13861 gcagtaatat agcagtttta tttgaaacga tacagttcac gcacacgctt taaatcgatt
    13921 ttctttgtat ctgataaatt aataaaatgt ctaacttgcc atgttttagt tgtagttgcc
    13981 tgcgtgcttt ctgttttaac ccaaggtgca tagattcgaa ttgcacgttt tccacccttg
    14041 ccatttttag agagaatatt ttgagaggct aaaacacttt tggtgaatat aaattgacca
    14101 aacttttcac cttctcgcac gcatataaca tatatatcaa ttggatcatt tatatcatat
    14161 ggcataattg gaccttttcc gattcgtttc cataaagtta caaactgacc aactttcgtc
    14221 ggcgtagtct tagcaacacg gaatttaatg tgaaccttgt ttatcgaaaa atcaaatgct
    14281 ccatattcat cactttccgg ttcgtttttt ggttttgaag cgctgcttat accatatggt
    14341 tcatatacta atttatacga caaatgaaga tctggatgtt ttctaaaacc atcttcgtaa
    14401 tttttttctg atacatccga tggacctgct tgctcattag ttttactaag cttttctaat
    14461 tgcttttttt gttcgttgat ggaaggaagt attttctgtt tttttacttt tgattccatc
    14521 gatccttcat cttttttatc atttgaacca gcaacctttt cagtttctgt ctttcgttta
    14581 gttggttttg aagattttcc ggatgaaatt tcttcacttt cttttggttt aatttctgac
    14641 atcagaaagc gttgaaatat acttggagaa tagtaagata atttatcaga ataacttgaa
    14701 tttatctaaa attaaagaaa aaaagaaaca gctgagattg aagaatttga acacatgact
    14761 tctggatttc tggtcatata cgtgaaacaa aatcctagtc taagttgagt gtcaagcaat
    14821 acgtcatact taaagtatta caatattaaa ttccttcatt tttaaattaa tttacctata
    14881 gacagtatga atctatcgat gaatatcctt ataataatag gttatgaatg ttatgatctt
    14941 actttgagga attgcatttt tgatcgaata acagaagtgc actgttttag cagtatttct
    15001 gtcactggaa acatacgtaa atcaactgaa atgatctgat taaaagaaag atttcaaaaa
    15061 caatctaaac aaattaaaag gttttcatta aaaactgtga gaaactatac ataactgcaa
    15121 ttaagttata tttaaaaaag cacactctta gtgaagtcct ttatattcgt tttatatcag
    15181 aatatactaa aagccaagct atattgcaaa aacctcattt ggataataag caaaaaatag
    15241 attgatttag ttacattatg tatgtgtcaa aactcgtaat ataggattga ttgtgttgtg
    15301 tttcttactc tgcataactg ccattactgc aaaatataat attagtctcc ttgcaatcaa
    15361 tggtaaattg tgccaatata gtataatata taccccagaa tagatgacgc tatttatcgg
    15421 tatttatatt gttggattag accgaatgta ttctatgcca tgccagtgta acacacgtac
    15481 aacacagata gactcaacaa aaatgggaaa aaagagcttt gatacctcta attggctttg
    15541 aaaacttgtt tttgaccaag actaccgctc cctccgccaa atcgtcaccg ttattgattt
    15601 tctgaatccc tcatggttat aagttatgta catatatata tacatgtata tatagacatc
    15661 gctagcgcgt cctaagtaaa taagtattaa tatgaataag aatatagggg aaaagaagaa
    15721 tagttagttt ttcatcacat atatttgaaa actattttct atagttgata ataaactagt
    15781 ctcttaccag gttaatttta cttttatttc agtcttactt acactaagcg aaacgtttta
    15841 tcactttgtt tactgaagtt attaaagaag attgaacaag tggttttaaa accttctttt
    15901 gaatttgtta aaatgattta acgattttct ttaatttcgt tcggaacatc ttctaggctg
    15961 taactctcat cgccaaaagg tgacatgtct gaaaactacg ctgaaaccta catcaccgaa
    16021 atcacagatt gtcgaaaaga atatcgccga aatagacttc gccgaacttt ccttaactat
    16081 tgacaatcta aatctacata tatcattttt aacaaccatt cacttcgacg atcatcgtgg
    16141 gtgtgggtga gggtgtgggt gtgggtgatt agctagtctt caccccgcac acacacccac
    16201 atcctcaaga tggtatttcc taagttacgt tccatgcagg cagacagaca gacattttat
    16261 actctgaaaa aaataaagaa gctctggaga atctgttaag gttctgaaaa gtacccaact
    16321 gtagaaaaca ctccaaatag ttttgaagat gaaaatatga ttccgataat cttttacaga
    16381 atctttagag gtctgtcgta gactgtaaga accttgtttt tatccccaga gcaatttgga
    16441 gtggattcag caaagctctt ttactttttt cgtactatta cgagtcggcg agactataga
    16501 ctttttactt tagaactatg cagttgatgc attttttaaa atggaacatt agaaaaagca
    16561 tataactgtt agacattgtg aagattcttg acggaagaga tgtatgcgct gatggaacta
    16621 cgcgtttatt tatttcttcc tcttaaatcg catcttttac cgacagaaac acgcatttat
    16681 atatgtgcaa ccaacagaaa gagaacgaag agaataaatg tataagagag agatacagac
    16741 gacagaaaga gaagaaccaa gaaaaacgga tagaacgata ccgtcataga aatcgttaca
    16801 gacatcaaaa cacaactaat atgatgtctt tttcattctg attatacttg ccggtattta
    16861 ggattgtata gtaacaagta cagcataagc aaaattggac tctaaaaaaa tagttgactc
    16921 tttttaaaaa attttcatcg aaattttcta gaaaaatctc ctgcaagttc atggcgtaaa
    16981 tttagtagga ttcaagataa atcctaggaa tttcttccga aaaagtccac caaacgtccg
    17041 gataaagact gtcatatttg gcacgtaaag acttcatttt ttctcaatat atatgcataa
    17101 cgatcaaatt ctttaactca cctttttgag taattgatct gctaaagtaa attcgttctc
    17161 ttaataattc aaaaattgct ctgtcgtact ttccgcaaag aaaatgattt gagcatgtgg
    17221 agaatgtact cactttgata ctgttggtac gaaatcgtct cgaagcagta ttttcgaata
    17281 tttcaaatct aaaataatgg caataaatat cattatttca cgagtgtcag gcctaaattt
    17341 atatcgattt gctaccaatc accgaactcc tgcaaattta aattgaaagt caaaatgtga
    17401 agaatttcaa gatagtttgc ttaaatcttt attagaatta tttcagttag agaatgaaaa
    17461 taaacttgta agtttgtgaa actttttcat tagagaaatg aagaactttg taaaacgaca
    17521 ttgttcaaaa agtgttttaa ttttgagttt ttctttacaa ttggttgagc agttccgaga
    17581 cgatgttttt taaactcggc gtgacaactg gatattcatg cttgccgtta tgttcatatc
    17641 tacgtggatt caaaaaatca ttcatgaaga ttggtacagc ttgtttaaac atctccatat
    17701 cgttttgacc tgatatatgt aacgaaggaa catctagtgg agattcatga ttaaataatt
    17761 gttgcatctc gaagtaagga ctacgccacg gagacatagc gattaagaag catacattaa
    17821 caagaccgag atcaatacca tcttgattac ctttattgaa taaagcttga agatgaagcg
    17881 cgactgaggc aactgatgca ccttcacaaa acccggctaa accgtcaaat tgtccgtatt
    17941 tctccgtaat gtggcgaata tattcaaaat tttgtttcca actttgtttt atcttctcat
    18001 tttcagtatc tgatatcaat aaagctttat taccatgaaa tatttgagca aaccagtcaa
    18061 aatcagcacg ccattctcta tagttcgaat tcaaattata tagacgctgc tcaactaatg
    18121 tgtctaagcc gatttcagag agttgttgtt tgtttgtaaa agccggcatc tcataaggag
    18181 catcaggaac gataaattct aaacaattac taaactgtgt aatccatcca catcgctcta
    18241 ataaattgca cgctatcgct ccatcggtac cttgaccatg tagaaagaga atacgatact
    18301 tcggctttga tcgatatatt gaggttgact tattagcgaa aatacttctt tcttctaaaa
    18361 gttttaccgg ttctcttcga cgtatttcgt caatagtcgg ttttaaaaga ctatgtaaat
    18421 taagctttga cgataatttg agcacttgtt ggtacttatt ccattcaact tctctttctc
    18481 gaatgaaagt attaaatgga cagatacgga gagttcgctc tgaaagggtt cgtttagctg
    18541 gcgataaaaa atcccaaagc agtaccatca atctaccgtg tgtttctgtt tcactcactt
    18601 ggcgcatttt cacgagagca ctgcgtaaat cattaggtct tcgtttaaaa tgcaaataaa
    18661 ctgatgcaaa agtttgtgca aaaaacaaat agcttgagca gagtagagag tgaactgcac
    18721 gtgagcgttg aacaccatcg ttatatacaa atatatttgg atcttcattt acccaaagac
    18781 cttgaatatt acaatctgat ccaaatattt ctttcaccaa ggcatcgttc gtattaaatc
    18841 ctaaacattt caacaaaata tttgccctaa ttcgacgacc acctctagtt acgacttcat
    18901 cttgttctaa agattcgggt atgtcttgaa ttacttctag tcgtccagta gcttgagcta
    18961 aaaagtatag atcagaagca ggaggtacag tatcctgatc aaacatgaaa tcaccatttt
    19021 cactagaaaa acatgataaa gcttcaatgt caactccagc tgcttgatac attggtctca
    19081 taacttccat gactgtttta atggacatat ttccttcgca tgaatttaat aaccaattac
    19141 aaaaagtaga aaacaccata tttcgtttac gacatagaat agttacatgt tcggctccgt
    19201 tttccaatgc agtacgcatg ttttctactg caaaagcacc atgtcccaaa ataacaactc
    19261 ttgaattttc aaaagtcgct ggagttatat catcattagt tccaaaacca agcttacctt
    19321 tgaatatatt ttcaccagga atatttagtt gacgtggttc atgaagaccg cctgtaaagg
    19381 ccgctacacc tcctacacgc atttgagaag gctttccatt tattgtataa tcaatcagat
    19441 actcagaact atgtcccagg accgaatgaa cccgatcaac atgagtgttc attagtatag
    19501 acacattttc accagcaaac gttgaaacca tatcttgagc tccttttaga acatcatctc
    19561 gatttgggta cgtagacggc caggttttaa gttcacgtga atcagaacag ccaaaatcat
    19621 acgaaggtga atctatttgt aatttagaac ttgaatttgc ccacagcttc catactcctc
    19681 caatttcaga ctttgattcc atgataatta ctttttcctt tgcttgtacg agcatccttg
    19741 caaaactaag acctcctaat ccggctccaa taattagtgt cggtctacct gaggatggaa
    19801 aacttaatgg aactactatt tgttgttgaa ctgcaggtat ttgcacaatg gattcaagat
    19861 ggttagctaa agtatgaaca gtaggaaaat caaagagtat tccggttgat aatggaatat
    19921 taagtttctc tgaaagttga tttctaaact cgacggcacc taacgaatcc attccagctt
    19981 ctagtagtgc ttgatcatct tgaatttctg taccgatgac atcctctgca acttgacgaa
    20041 ttaaagagat aacatttttg ttcttaattt ccgaactttc aaaattcaac ttttcgttca
    20101 tggcattttt gttctgttga ttaagtcttt caactagagt tgtttttaga tgtggaattg
    20161 cgcgtgacca gtcagcaggc gctacacaaa ctacgcctaa tctaccttct gcaaagagtt
    20221 tatccaaaac tgcagtccca agtttgtttg agatattacc aaaaccgata cgttcagatc
    20281 gttttaaagc agttttattg tgtactgcca taccaccatc cgaccatgcg gcccactgaa
    20341 tgctcaaaac tggttctcct tgatttttcc atgtcatagc cataccgtcc ataacagcgt
    20401 tcgatatagc ataattagct tgtcccgccg aaccaaagac tgatgcaact gaggaaaact
    20461 ggacgaaaaa gtccaatggc aagaagaccg agcggagatt tgcagctcct aggactttcg
    20521 gtttaaacga gtttactaat ttttcttggt ccaaattact aatagtgcta tcgaacaaaa
    20581 cacctgcaga atgaataact cctttaacag gcggccactg tagttctttg aggttgagat
    20641 gaaccttctt tacgctgttt agatctccaa catcacattc aaaacattct ataaatactt
    20701 ttcctgattg ttgtaataat tctaactttt cgttggcaat gtgattcggc tttttgcgtg
    20761 ataaaagaac taaatttgtt gctccagaat caattatcca tttagctgca actagaccaa
    20821 gagcacctaa tcctccactg attacatatg ttgtgtatgg atgtatttcg aaaggtttcg
    20881 aatttatttc agaatagggc ttcatatgaa ctaaacgcgg tacttgtacc tcgaaattac
    20941 cggttaggcg aaagtcataa tcttcttgct ttcgagtaca gcttattgtt tcatatactt
    21001 ttgcaaaatt catattactt gttcggtata aaaattcgag agaccaaatt ctcacactat
    21061 atatttcttg acgagcagtg cgagccaaag cccgaagcgc ttctcctttt tcattatctg
    21121 atgtgataaa ccaaacatgt tttagcttct gtagctgaga attttgtagg acagttagtg
    21181 ctatttgaat tgtttgtaac gtttcttcac catgaccaaa caataatatt gcttcccatt
    21241 cgtctctcat caaaatagtt tttacattgt ctttatcgct tagatctaac catgtaatat
    21301 ttttgttttc gtgtccgtga ttacctgagg tttcgtcagt gtgtataacg taagttccat
    21361 ccgaacttgt gactgataaa tagtgatgcg aaaaaattaa gtaacgaggc agtttaccaa
    21421 taatatttct cgcctctgtg taaatcaaag tttcccattc tatttcataa aaataatttt
    21481 cattaactga atcgacggtc tcttcattat attttgcgtc tttcaccttc caaggcaaat
    21541 gttttttgtt aaaaagattt tgtaaatttg ttgttcgatt attttgtgtg atggttttat
    21601 ccttgattgt cttaactcga gtatcgttag atggatccca tgtataagtg tttacagtaa
    21661 caaatctttt agccatcgga attaatattt gcttgggacc gatttcaatg taagatactt
    21721 ccatatcttt tgtataagat gtaatggcgt tcatagcgtc gaaaaagttc actggttgag
    21781 cgacctgatt tacccaatag tcagtgttca ttaattcttt tcctactaaa atcgtaccag
    21841 taacagtaga tacgaaagtt atgtcctttc taggagaatt aagagcaacg ttttcaaaat
    21901 ttttctggaa ttccgcttgc attggatgca taagatgaga atgaaagcca tgtttaaccg
    21961 gtaaaaatgt atgcggtagt ttcagacgag ccaaaagaga ctgtagtgat tcttttttgc
    22021 cagataaaac tgtcattttc ggtccattta aagctgatat actcacgtcg tcaactaatt
    22081 ttaattcgga tcgtatcgta tctgccagag cgaagacagc caccattgaa cctttttgac
    22141 aacgctcatc catcaatcgt ccacgagcag ttactagaga aagagcgtct tttaatttca
    22201 taactccact aacgacggca gcagtatatt ctcctataga atggcctaat acaatcttcg
    22261 gcgtgactcc tctatttttc cacatttcag acatcgcgta ttcgaacgat aagatcgcgg
    22321 cttgagaata acgagtttcg tttaatcgtg attccatatc aggattaaac ataagggtta
    22381 aaagtggtac atcgataaga ttatttaaat gctccgcaca aatatctagt gccatgcgaa
    22441 atgcttcttc ggattggtaa agttcttgac ccattccaga aaattgtgaa ccttgacccg
    22501 tgaaaagcca tacgaaattc cgatcaactt ctaattcaac agccgaatca cgtagtactc
    22561 gagctgcagg ccaggactct aaaacaacat gtgcatttgt gcctccgaaa ccaaaagaag
    22621 aaactccagc tatccatctt ctctctgagt ggacttgatt tttctcatgt gtgtcgagtt
    22681 tgatacaatt ttgtggaaag atagctttga atccagttaa atcaatattt gcatttaatt
    22741 tcttgaaatg taagttgcta ggtacttctt cgtgttggag tacaagtact gttttgatta
    22801 gtccaataat acccgctgca ccttctagat gtcctatatt tgtcttcaca gcacctagaa
    22861 tgacagattt aattcgacca ccatcattaa gcacgttttt caaagcttcc acttctattg
    22921 gatctccaag ttgagttcct gtcccgtgac attctacgta atctacgtcc tttcctttta
    22981 gattagcttg ttctagagca tttcgaataa cagcttcttg tgagggtccg ttaggagctg
    23041 ttagcgaaga actttttccg acatgattca ctgctgatcc tttgataacg gctagaacgt
    23101 tatcaccatc tgctatagct tttctaaaac tttttaaaac tacgcaacca attccttcac
    23161 cacgacagta gccatctgca gtttcatcaa aggttgcaca acgaccagct ggtgagagca
    23221 tgttcgctgc gcttgatccg acaaaattca tcgactgaag cataacatta actccaccta
    23281 ctaatgctaa ggagcatcgg ttagctcgaa ttttttcaat agcataatca agagcgacta
    23341 atgatgagga acacgcagaa tcgatcgtaa aactaggacc agttaatcca aaagtgtaag
    23401 aaaaccgatt cgctgttatc gaaggagcca taccagtacc accatatgaa ggaggggtgc
    23461 ctgcattcat catcatccaa tcataattca tctggcccac aaaaactcct gcgtcaagtc
    23521 cctttaactt tgatatatca tatccagctc taacgaacgc ttcataacca acttccaata
    23581 ttagccgctg ttgtgggtcc atttgtcgag cttctgaatt tgaaatattg aaacatgctg
    23641 catcgaacca ttccaaatca gacataaacg caccatgttt agtgtaactt ttaccagtag
    23701 tgacaccacg gatcggagaa tagacatctt ctatgtcgaa tctagttttt ggaatttcag
    23761 ttacacagtc acactcttga atgagcattg accaaaactc ctctggcgaa gcgactccac
    23821 ccggaagacg acatgccata cctatcacag cgattgaatc tgtgactgat tcgatttgcc
    23881 tctctttttt tattgtagaa gaaactttcg agtctttcgt ggaaagagct gatgccattt
    23941 cggccaaagt tgggtagtta taaacaaaaa tacttgaaag ctgaatatcc aatatagctg
    24001 aaagacgatt ccgaaactcg acggcgccca aagagtccaa accagaagtt actaatgatg
    24061 aattttcgtc tattttagat ccaagtactt ccatcgacac ttgagttaaa atgttcataa
    24121 tgtctacatt gtctatagtg acctttttaa ctgtatttgc tatttttgtc ctagaaatag
    24181 ccaaatgaga ccgataatat tctaaaaacg ggttgtaata attatcgatt cgggtccaat
    24241 cgatgggagc agcacaaacc actcctactt ttcctgtact aaataaatat tctaaaattt
    24301 cgattccgag atgatttgaa attccaccaa aaccttgcat ttcgattcgt cgaagagttc
    24361 ctcgattggc cgccatgcct gcttctgacc atgcacccca ttggatactc aagatactct
    24421 ctccacttct gttccatgac ttagcgatcg catccattgt agcatttgca gctgaatagt
    24481 tagcttgtcc aggtgaaccg aatacagctg ctgctgaaga gaataatacc ataaaattga
    24541 acgaagaaaa cacattatgt aagttaattg ccccgtatac ttttgcactg tacgactttc
    24601 gaagtgcttc tgagtcgagt gtacggatag ttccatctgc tagtacaccc gctgtatgaa
    24661 atattcccgt aactggtggc catttcaatg attcttccaa aactttacga actgacgtaa
    24721 cagattcttt ttccgataca tcacactgga cccattcaat cactgcagtt tctttttctt
    24781 ttagtgaatt tagttctatg gacatttctg ttttcctagt ccttgataaa agtaagatat
    24841 gagtagcacc tgaatcgatg agccattttg caataacaag acctaaagca cctaagccac
    24901 cactgattac atgagtctct ccaggattaa tttttagttg ttgtgatgtt ttcatttctg
    24961 gagataaatt gtttaattta actaaacgaa ggactttaag aaggccattg taactaagtt
    25021 gaaattcgtt ttcgtcttca aaggattcaa caacattaca aatatttgaa atttgtccac
    25081 ttgaattaat atcttgttct atttcaatac atttcaattt caattctgac atttcgattc
    25141 gtgctgtgcg agctaacgcc cataagcctg ctactgaact acccaagaga tcatcatttg
    25201 tagtcgaatg aatgagtgat tttgtaataa accatagatc tgtttggttc cattggcctg
    25261 aaattatacg attttgtatt tcttttaaaa gaagtagtcc aaattcaagt gccagaaatg
    25321 aatcttcgcc gttcgctatg aatattattg agtcccattt ttcttgattt aagatatttc
    25381 caatttcaat tcttagatca acaacacgat agttcttttc tactggcgaa atagtagaat
    25441 tttgattatg aatgacattt aaccaatttt tgtgatcgaa gcttataggt gcaaaagata
    25501 ttaatacaca gcgagataat tcactacgtt ttgtaacgac tagatcggat cgcaaagaaa
    25561 ctgttgacca ttcggtttga tacaaacatt caataggtga tatttccaag cttgataatc
    25621 ttctactagt aaggttttca acgaatcctg taatttttcc tgatgaattc attagaatta
    25681 catcagcagt gaggctagat gatgtcattt gcttcaactg aacataaacc cattgatctt
    25741 cttgttcatt ctgagtagaa aaaactgctc tttgaacatg aaacggaaca aaaactccgc
    25801 ttgaacttaa tgcagacata cccatcaatt gaaaagctcc atctaatata gctggatgta
    25861 aaagactaag tgaacgttcc caaggagcta agacacgtcg agcaatacca acacgagcta
    25921 aagcttcgtc ttttcctcgc catgcctcga tcacagttcg aaatgtgtct ccgaatttaa
    25981 caccaagtga ctcaaatgtt ttgtatatcg aatcaacatc catcgataca gagcattggc
    26041 ttttgagtac atctaactga agtggattgg gaagacttgt ctgtgctact agagatattt
    26101 gagtaacaat aacattagtt tctttggcgc catctgaatc ttcagtttgg atttcgcctt
    26161 tgccgttttc ttctaacaca catcgaatct tcatattttc tttgactaac agccgttttt
    26221 gaatgataac gtcatcaagt tgtactactt ttgaaacttt cgaagtcgca atactctcgc
    26281 ggttttcttt ttccaattta gctccagcta acatagtaag atggcttgct gctggtatcc
    26341 atatttcatt gttgatgaca tgatcatccc atagatggct tctttcaccc gacaatcgac
    26401 tgataaagca tgttttttta tcgtttgttt cttcctttcg ataaatcagt ggatgagtca
    26461 aacgacgcca tggtaaaaat tttggattga acaaaataag attttttgat tgagcagttt
    26521 caagatgttc ttccttggtt tcccatgatt ctataataat atgagcgttc gttcctccaa
    26581 agccaaatga tgatataccc gctatgactt ttcttgatgg attcgttatt ctcaaatcag
    26641 tatttgtaat tggaatatca atattgaaat tctctatgtt tattttcgga tttaacgttt
    26701 caaaatgaat gtttggtgga accatcttat ttcgaaggac tagaacagtc ttaataaatc
    26761 cagctatgcc agctgctcct tctaaatgac caatattgct ttttacagct cctagaatca
    26821 accgcttttc tctctcgaca tttagcacac tcttcaaagc ttcaacttca ataggatcac
    26881 ctaattcagt tcctgttcca tggcattcta cgtaatcgat gtctttacca aaaacaccag
    26941 cttctaccag agctcttctg attacagatt cttgcgccac gccgctgggt gcagtcatag
    27001 tagcgctcct tccatcttgg tttactgcag tgccttttat gattgctagt atttcgtctc
    27061 catccgcttg agctcggctt aatttcttta atacaacgca accaacgcct tctcctcgac
    27121 aataaccgtc agcagttgaa tcaaaagttg cgcagcgacc cttagctgaa agcatatttg
    27181 ctgaacaaga accaacaaag ttaacatggg ataatataat attgactccg gcaacaagag
    27241 ctaaagagca cttgtcggat cgaaggttcg ctgtcgcaat atccattgca actaatgaag
    27301 atgaacaagc cgtatcaata gtcatactag gaccgcgtag gccaagaata aaggacaaac
    27361 gatttgaagt gattgctgct gatgagcctg caccgaaata tggactcgta atatcatgtt
    27421 gattcatagt catccaatca taattagctt ggcccacaaa cacacccgta tttgatcctt
    27481 tcagacttga cttatcatag ccagctctag aaaaggcttc gtagcttacc tctagtagaa
    27541 ctctttgttg tgggtccatg acgatcgcct cagcggaagg aatgttaaaa aattcattgt
    27601 cgaaccattc gatactgttt ataagtgcag catttttcgt ataagttttt cccattgaac
    27661 cacgaacagg atcataaaat tcatctatat cgaatcttga aaacggaact tcagtaacgc
    27721 agttatgacc atttcgcaac attgaccaaa actcttctgg attatgggct tcaccaggaa
    27781 atctgcatgc catgctaata actgcgatag gctcgttaga aaattgagtc ggtgcaaatt
    27841 cgacgatttt cggtgacgat aatgaactta gatacgaaac catatcggaa atagaaggat
    27901 gattatatac aaagatacta ggcagttcaa tgtttatctc cgctacaaga agatttctga
    27961 attccacagc tcctagtgaa tccaaaccga actctattaa cgacacattt tcatcgatct
    28021 tctctgcatt caatacctct actgctattt taattaattt ttgtttaaca tcttctgtag
    28081 gaatagagac tgtttgagat ttcttctttt ttgaaatttg tttgtccttc cctttgaaac
    28141 tgacaagcgg attattggtg agcgacatgc gagaccaatc aatgggagta gcacaaacca
    28201 ctcctacttt tcctgtacta aataaatatt ctaaaatttc gattccgaga tgatttgaaa
    28261 ttccaccaaa accttgcatt tcgattcgtc gaagagttcc tcgattggcc gccatgcctg
    28321 cttctgacca tgcaccccat tggatactca agatactctc tccacttctg ttccatgact
    28381 tagcgatcgc atccattgta gcatttgcag ctgaatagtt agcttgtcca ggtgaaccga
    28441 atacagctgc tgctgaagag aataatacca taaaattgaa cgaagaaant tcgcctttgc
    28501 cgttttcttc taacacacat cgaatcttca tattttcttt gactaacagc cgtttttgaa
    28561 tgataacgtc atcaagttgt actacttttg aaactttcga agtcgcaata ctctcgcggt
    28621 tttctttttc caatttagct ccagctaaca tagtaagatg gcttgctgct ggtatccata
    28681 tttcattgtt gatgacatga tcatcccata gatggcttct ttcacccgac aatcgactga
    28741 taaagcatgt ttttttatcg tttgtttctt cctttcgata aatcagtgga tgagtcaaac
    28801 gacgccatgg taaaaatttt ggattgaaca aaataagatt ttttgattga gcagtttcaa
    28861 gatgttcttc cttggtttcc catgattcta taatcacatg agcgttcgtt ccaccaaagc
    28921 caaatgatga cactgctcct attaatggtt tttcatcttc ttcactgtat gcattcaaca
    28981 catcattttc gaagagtact tctttgtagg gaataatggc gttaaatcca gttaaatcaa
    29041 tttttggatt taattcgttg atgtgaatat taggaggtac tttcttatgt tgaatgacaa
    29101 gaactgcttt tataaatcct gcaattccag cagcaccttc taagtgtcct gtgtttgttt
    29161 ttagtgctcc aagaattatt ggtttctttc taccttcact taagacattt tttaatgcat
    29221 caacttcgat tggatcaccc aacttagttc cggttccgtg gcattcgata taatcgatat
    29281 cttttccttt taatccggcc atttctaatc cttttcgaat aactttttgt tgtgctaaac
    29341 cgttgggcgc ggtcaatgat gcgcttctac catcatgatt gacggctgtt cctttgatta
    29401 atgctagaat tttgtttccg tcggctttag cttgactgag tggtttcaat atgacgcatc
    29461 caactccttc accacgacaa tatccgtccg ccaaagcatc aaaagtggca catcgtcctt
    29521 taagtgatag agcttgcatg gctgatgcag ttacaaaaaa tctgctgttc agaattaggt
    29581 taacaccagc aactaatgca attgagcatt ttccatctct taatttcgaa tgagcgatgt
    29641 ccagtgcaac tagagaagaa gaacaagcgg tatccatagt gatactgggt ccttctaaac
    29701 caagagtgta tgaaattcgg tttgcagtga ttgaagctga agatccggct ccataatatg
    29761 gactagaaaa gtcaacatct tcgttgctag tcatccaatc ataatttgct tgaccgacaa
    29821 aaacaccagc attgcatcct tttagacgct ccttattgta tccagcttta tagaaagctt
    29881 cataagccac ttcgagtaaa attctctgtt gtggatccat tatcaaggct tcagctcgag
    29941 agatgttgaa aaattcatga tcaaaccatt ctacattttc aataaaagct gctcggttgc
    30001 tataactctt tccttcgtat ccccgttcgg gataatacac gtcgtcatcc atatcaaatc
    30061 gagagattgg aacttctgtt acacaatcat ggcctcggat taatatatcc caaaagtctt
    30121 ccgggttaga tgcaccacca ggaaagcgac aagacatgct aatgactgca atcggatcat
    30181 cttcgtgttt gatgttatca atcttttcca ttttccaatt tattgataaa ctggtaagag
    30241 cacgagctaa tgcttcatga ttctgattta agaacttgaa gtgatggcct tcgctgggaa
    30301 ttttactaat tttcgaacac catgagcgac agtttaattc aacttgctca tttccttgaa
    30361 acgaccgaga tgcttcttga agtagagaag ataaaccaga aaaatccggt aggacagcct
    30421 gaacgagaac cgtacgacta tgtactattg ctttaggtgt ataggcagcg acgagttttt
    30481 caaatttggc cggattcttt tcaggtatag taaacggtgg tgtatgtctt ggatctaaaa
    30541 gcaacaatgc ttcaacttga tcaaattgct ctaactgaca gaccatttct agagcgatta
    30601 aagcaccgaa tgaaagacca ccgacaatgt attttccatc tggttgaatt cttcgagccg
    30661 aacggataag tttcttagca atgttttcaa ctgttgcgtt ttcatccgat aagtccggga
    30721 tagttgcata aactggtgaa ggaagcatat tggcaagctt cccaaacgta ccttcagctg
    30781 ttccgagtac accgccaact agaaatactg atcgtccatt cgttgttaaa tttaactttt
    30841 gccaatcttg tccagtatat tcttcagtcg aagattctct tttctttttt gtagactgtt
    30901 ccagttgagt aaaaatgaag tcagcaagat cttttatagt tgggtagtta aaaattattg
    30961 aactaggaat attaatattt gtaaactctc tagccagagt atgatgcaga gaaaccattt
    31021 cgagtgagga taggccggca tccattaatg gaattgattc ttcaacttca ttgccaagca
    31081 cttcatgaac tatgcttctt aaaacggctc ttatttcatc aacatttgcg tacgttttac
    31141 tttgctttga ttcattgctt ttacttacag aagtcgatcg aagttgatcc agtaatggca
    31201 agtgactgat cggactcatt cgagaccagt ttataggttg gacacaaact gtacccgttc
    31261 gattttcctc taaaagtctt tccaacactc ttttcccaaa tgaattagaa attgaaccaa
    31321 atccttgatt ttccaatcgt tgaatcaaat ctttacttct tgccgccatc ccaacttcag
    31381 accatgcacc ccattgaata cttaaaactt ttaaatttcc gttgtttgac caagattcgg
    31441 ctagactgtc cagagcagca ttagctgcag agtacaaagc ttgaccagcg gacccaaaaa
    31501 caccagtaat tgacgagaag agaaccatga aatcacttgg tgataaaaca gtatgcaaat
    31561 gttttgctcc atcgacttta gcgctgaatg acgagtaaat acattttggt tctaagtttt
    31621 ttacagtact atcgaacagt tcaccagcag tatgaaatat tcctttaata actggccagc
    31681 gcatatcaat tttaagtttt ttatcgactc gtttgacttc ttctatgttg gaaatatcac
    31741 actgaatcca ttctatagaa atattttctt tttgtcgacg aatctgttct attggattag
    31801 tcgctttcat tttacgagac agtagaacaa tatgcgtggc accagaatta acaagccatt
    31861 ctgcgacaac caaccctaaa gcccctaatc caccactaat cacataagta caattttcat
    31921 gaatgacccg ttgccgtatg tttttatacg tctgtgacag ttttactaaa cgtcgtacgt
    31981 aaaacatgtt ggataatttt aattctttct ctccattttt tacttctttt cttactttgt
    32041 aacaaagctc agctatatgg gatgcagtgt taagcttatt atactcgaca catctgaggt
    32101 caagttctgg catctcaatt cgagctgtcc gtgctaaggc ccataatccc atttcatcaa
    32161 actgagaatc atctaagaac cagatatcag gaatagattg ctggttcttt tcgatatagc
    32221 ttttctgaat cgcctttaat aatcgtactc cgatttcgaa cacaatctga ccatgaccac
    32281 tcgttgcaac aagtatgatg ctcgaccaag attcattaac tagtaacttt tccaaatatt
    32341 ttgtatcgtg caaattagca gatcgtttct gttgtaaagt atcttctaaa gtgaaaaagt
    32401 tggaattgac agcatgtatt atattaaccc attttgttcc attcgttgag actgattcaa
    32461 ctgaaagaat caaacagcgc gactttatca agttgttcaa tgatgcttca ttgttgctaa
    32521 tttcgtttaa tggtatccat ttaatctcgt atacgctacc agaaatttca tcttgttcga
    32581 ctttatgact tgaaatggat tggatcggaa ctggtagttt ccaaggaata cacttcttgt
    32641 ttacgaatgt tggacctata cttgcaattc gttcagtatt ttgtttttga ggatacgact
    32701 gtaagattat atgcgcatta gttccaccaa atccaaatga tgatacaccg gcaaagagtt
    32761 ctttaccacc atcagtacca atttttattg tctgagtcgg tataattcct tttaattgct
    32821 gtaaatcaat ttttggattt aatttctcaa agtgtatatt tggtggtgct tgaccgtttt
    32881 gaagcactaa aactgttttg atcaatccaa cgattcctgc cgcaccttct aaatgaccaa
    32941 tattagtttt aacggcacca agtactattg gtttagatct ttcttttcca agtactttcg
    33001 ccagagcctc tacttcgata ggatcaccta aatctgtccc ggtcccgtga cactcaacat
    33061 agtccaagtc ttttccgtca atgcctgcat cttccaaagc actgcaaagt gctgcttctt
    33121 gtgcaattcc atttggtgca gttaaagttg cgcttcttcc gtcttgatta acagcggatc
    33181 ctttaattac agcgaaaatt ttatcaccat caaatacagc ttgatctaaa catttcaaaa
    33241 ctacacatcc aatgccttca ccacgcacaa ttccattcgc ttttgaatca aaagtcgcac
    33301 aacgactatc aactgaaagc atttctgcgg cacacgtaat taaataaggc tctggatgca
    33361 aaattatatt tactccaccg gctaaagcaa ctgaacattt tttattcctg agtttttcaa
    33421 ttgcgagatc aacagcaact aatgaagaag aacaagccgt gtcgaccgtc atactagctc
    33481 catgaagacc caatgcaaac gaaattctat ttgccgttat tgatggagaa ttgcctgttc
    33541 ctgcgtaaga atgtggactg tctgttacta acatccaatc ataattcatt tggcctataa
    33601 aaactccagt attcgaatct tttagtgctg atttatctaa gccagcgttt aaaaaagctt
    33661 catatgctac ttcaagaata agcctctgtt gaggatccat cgttctagct tcagctagag
    33721 gaatattgaa aaagtcgtta tcgaaccact cgacatcgtt tatgaaagcg ccttttttag
    33781 tgtaactttt gccaatcgtc tttggattag gactataaat ttcattaata tcgaatcttg
    33841 atgaaggaac ttccgtaaca caattccgtt tttccatgag cattgtccaa aactcttctg
    33901 cactagaaac tcctccaggc aatctacagg ccataccaat gacagcaatt gaaacattgt
    33961 gagaaatact tctttcacgt ggttctgaag aaaagttttg cctttttcgt aatgaatcaa
    34021 tcggatgacc agttatcatc tctgctatct gtttaactgt cggatgattg aacaccaaag
    34081 tatatggtaa ttttttgtta atctcatcag ataagttttt gctgaacctt attgcagtaa
    34141 gtgaagtcat gccaaattct atgagactag ttgttgtttt taatgactgt tgagaatcat
    34201 tcagaagctc ttgagcaatc cgaaggattt taatttcgag ctcgtttctt tgtaaagact
    34261 cagttttcgt tgaaattgga acttgattag gcacaagtgt agctaatata acgcgatcga
    34321 ttttaccgtt actattaagc ggcatcgaat ttaagactat ccacgttcga gtccacatgt
    34381 aatcaggcag acatgaaact attctatcga taagttcttg tttcacttga tcctcgggta
    34441 ttccatcatc aacctcgaca aagccgataa gtcgctgcac cgatcctgga acaaagataa
    34501 ccgcaacctt tttaacacag ttaacttgtt cggcacaatt ttcaatttct gttaattcaa
    34561 ctcgatagcc tcctattttt atttgagcat ctcgacggcg cccaactatt tgaatttcac
    34621 cattcgacaa gtaatagcct acatcacccg tgttatataa acggccgaga actcgatgat
    34681 taataaattt ctcgcttgtt ttttccgaat ttcgaaagta tccacgcgct aaaccaattc
    34741 ctccaatata aatttcgcct aaaacatttg caggtcgata aagtccacgt tcatcaagta
    34801 tatgcatagt ttgatttgat aatggaacac cgtagggcac taaatatcct ttcggagatt
    34861 tgcacggaaa tatttcatgg atattcgacc aaatcgatgc ttctgttgcg ccacctagac
    34921 ataagatacg aacagttgga tgcacttgtt tcactaaacg cacaaaatcc attttgatag
    34981 cgtccccgct gagcataata gatttgagaa attgtacact tccgctttca ttatttactg
    35041 gaatagtctc tattagcatt tcaaaactag tcggcacact attccaaata gtgatttgat
    35101 gtttttgtag ttgtgaccac cagtattctg gatctcgagt tgcatctgat ttacagatta
    35161 caactttacc accaacactt agtattccaa aaatatccca tactgataaa tcgaaactaa
    35221 gagaagaaat cgagaagacc gaatcattag cgctgagtcc taaacgttcg ttgatatcca
    35281 gacaagtgtt cattgcacca cgatgagtta tttctactcc tttaggagtt ccttcagttc
    35341 ccgatgtaaa tatgatataa gccaaactat ccggatcaac atgaattaat ttagtttcag
    35401 tatcttttac gtcttctaat gatgcaatgg aaatttggat tatgatttga tcttcggagg
    35461 acttccagtt gcgcccggtg ttcatcactt tactgtgaga taaaacgacg ggggtttcag
    35521 ctaattttag gatagttgaa atccgtaagt ccggatcgct aggatttatc ggtaaatatg
    35581 cagctcctgc tcttaaaatc cccaaaatag ctactatttg ttcccatccc ttttccatta
    35641 caacacctac taagtcgcct tgtttaacat tatttttttt cagaacagcc attgcagctg
    35701 aaaccatttg atctagtttt ttataagtga attgaacttc ttgatcaatg actgcaatat
    35761 tttcggagaa ctgaacagcg ctagtttcga aacgtgtatg aagaagaaga ttattgccaa
    35821 aatctctttt ggtagcattg atttcaaatc ttaaattttg gacggatgca ggaagagcta
    35881 cttcgatagt ttctttcggc catgtgtcct gagataaact ctcgagtagc aatcgataag
    35941 cttccatcat ctctttaatt aataccggac tgtaaaacat actatcataa tcccaattaa
    36001 ttcgtagttc ttttccatca ttcggtccga tttcataaac ttgatgatca agccaaactt
    36061 gaggagtcat tgtttgttgg tatacaagac atggtaccaa tccattaata tcaatgaatg
    36121 gcattacatc gattccgagt aatgatgtaa aaacaatagg caatataaat gatgggtttg
    36181 acattttttc tcggagaagt cgcatcactt tgaggccact catatccttg tggttaagag
    36241 cattggccat gtcggtatga actttcttta ccttatcctg aaagtttgag cattcaagga
    36301 tactgagtag taacacattt gtaaaatctc caactacctc tgaaaaattc tttcctccga
    36361 catgtcggtt tgtgattgtg atggttagag tgaagttagg ctcatcggaa tatgttctca
    36421 aaacttccga aaatgcagta agtattaatg cggtaggtgt gatctgaagc tcttgagctc
    36481 tcattttcaa agctcgccat ttcgttgaat ccaaagccaa gcttattcgt tcaaaagatg
    36541 gctccaaaac agttttctca aattgaactc gtggaagctg tggtggtccg ggcatggaat
    36601 cgaggcggtc gtgccagtat ttgcgtgacg cagctgattc tgatgatgat tgaatgttag
    36661 tgcaatattc gaaaaatgac aaaccattat catcaacaga tttaataaaa cttccattct
    36721 gaatattatt gtaagcgtaa actaaatctc ggataacgag aaacgaactt gctgcatcca
    36781 aaaatatcat gtctagaaga acatgtaggc gagttttgcc ttcgggtaaa atagttgctt
    36841 ctattttcca gaaacagttt ggttctttct taaaagaatt catacattcg aaacgacgct
    36901 tttccaaatt tatttcagat cgctcgacac gaatgcctga gaaagaaaca ttaaattctt
    36961 ctacgtcacg gatttcttga tattggtcat caacaatatg agctcttaac atcggatgct
    37021 tctcgatcac ataatgtatg gcttggttga acgcaggaat atcgatttga tcaaaatcga
    37081 attcactata gacttgacag ggtaaaaagc gatccgattc aaaacgtcca atataataag
    37141 attcttgcat ttccaaaaat tttaattgtt tggtttcgat tgttttcttt tcataagcca
    37201 cagattctgt tccgttattt tgccataaat cggaaatatt ttggagagtc aaattgtaca
    37261 actctaaaag tgagggtgaa gaatcgagca ggttctgcag aatggatatt tgaagcgagt
    37321 cgataccaaa atcaacaagc tttgtattaa aactgccaag aatttcttct cggcttattt
    37381 taagtatttc ggtaagttta ttgacaagaa ctgagttacc agtttgagtc ttttttgaag
    37441 tgttcattta caaaaatatt gttacaataa attcaattct agaaaataaa aagattaatg
    37501 taagataatt atattcttgc aatacattcg ctacagtatg acttaaagat ccaagaatac
    37561 ccctgtataa tgttctttga ggatccagca gtttggggat ttcctttgaa agaaacttca
    37621 gagaatacca attagaaaaa caagcagaca gtgatgaacc caaagggagg attatggtga
    37681 tggagccccc tcccccccaa attaaaatat catactattc gacagaagga aacgaccaac
    37741 caaataaaat ttctgatata tagtatgaac aatagaactg aatttaatgt tgaatagata
    37801 tatacgtata tctatgaata gtttaatttg acaggaattt ttgatcttaa tcgatcattt
    37861 tcaactataa cacacccttt acaaatagat agaatccata acatgagtaa aagtaagtag
    37921 atagatcggg attaacatca agaataccgg gtattggaga caaaattcaa ttttaaagcc
    37981 aatggtcctg agtattgata ttaaagtttg gtattgatgt cgaggtcaag ttaaacaata
    38041 aaaacaaaca gaaatattaa aaaatgcagt ttttcaacat ctaacttcat ttcttatttc
    38101 gctattaaca tctttctgcg ttgtaaagat cgtgctgtag ttggaaatga tcgactaaga
    38161 tcaaaaactc ctgtcaaata aagtattcgt acatatatat atatacgtat atatcgattc
    38221 aacatcaaat atagttctat tgttcataca atatacagta aaacctctct aatgtgaaca
    38281 ccgtcgagat caaccacaag tgttcagtat aacagagtgt tcgtaaagga ggggtaaata
    38341 gaaaaataga tcagaacatc attttggtga tttaatcaca actttaaagt gaattaattt
    38401 agtttattca attaaataaa cattcatata atactctgaa aataaataag gagttttcca
    38461 gaaccttttt aggggttcag cccgctggta aaattcagaa ccctccggta tgactagtag
    38521 aacccttcgt ggtttagaat tatatggcag aaccttttgt agttcagaat tgctgcccga
    38581 aaccgttgtt ggttcgtcat atgacagaca gaacgttttc tggttctgtg aatggtgcag
    38641 aaccataaaa ggttttggaa gactcctttt tttctttcag agtagattcg taacagaaaa
    38701 agtaaagtac ttagttactt ggacgagcta ttaggtcgaa aaaaatccaa aatatacttc
    38761 tgtttagaat tgtttattca cgataagtta aattaaacca gcttcgtttt gtttaatcac
    38821 ataaaattta tcttccaacg taagatcatt aggagtagtc atgattgaaa cgactaaata
    38881 aattacaccg tagttattac aagtgtgttt gttttatcat tgttttcttc tctttctctc
    38941 tttatgtata ttaattaagt caagctatac atccaatagg cttttcaatg catgcctctt
    39001 tcagcccaat catacaactt tatatgacgc cgccctctac atatgttcat atcagccagg
    39061 tcaacgtgta caaatatgac taaaaaaagt tttcacattc ggaattaacg ggtgttcgta
    39121 aaggaggcgt gttcataaag tggggttcta ctgcatccca gaacgacggt tcctgggagc
    39181 ggtattccgg ttattttcga tgaaaacctg cagcatatct atgttttccg tgttggacac
    39241 catgggaaag tgcctgtaat cctgctgagg gaatcggtga tcgtatccga ctgttggtta
    39301 cggtaggttc ttgtcggttt ccaataaaac cgggtgaatc cgatgatagg atttggtcac
    39361 ccgaatacgg cttccatgaa atctcgggaa ggtcacgaaa ctgcacggtt ccggacctaa
    39421 tagtttgact gggatatttg acattaaaat ttcatgtatt ataatactat gttacgctaa
    39481 actttctgaa ttctcatcaa aattaacaaa aatcccgaaa ttagtgtgta attaccaaaa
    39541 atacagctta tttatcaatt agtgtctagt ttgtctctct ctgctctcat acgtagagct
    39601 gcatacttag tatcacaatg agaaatttta gaattttcct cgaaattact gaaaattgtt
    39661 acctgcggta ttctgattgg actctatggt ctttttgaat tctttctgaa ttcaaaatca
    39721 caagagacca tgattttttc acagaaccct gagtatacgg gtctaaagct aacaattgat
    39781 tttatttagt aaatgacagt ccctcttata taccaaagtg gtgctactca ccattgctcc
    39841 tattattttt catgatccaa ataatttcat ttgaccctga ccagacataa ttctagtact
    39901 atattcattg agtcacttta ttgatgatta atgataaaaa tgtatatact caattgggta
    39961 ttttcatcga aattcaattc tgatctttca actagtatgt atacccacga aaatattttt
    40021 tagcaaaacc gctgatatca ccggttttta tacagcacac cacggtgtga ttttaatagc
    40081 cgccgttagt ggcggttttt aggccagcgg taaaagcaaa tcgcgatgta ccaactactg
    40141 accgcggttt catattccgc ggtgtggaag tcaataaccg cggttttctt gtactgcgat
    40201 tattattggt ttaatacatc actgtgcgga tgccaataac cacgttttgg ataaaaccgc
    40261 gatgtactag tttatgaacg cggtatatca atcaaaaacc gaatatgtaa tgcctcagag
    40321 ggtgtcgtgc cttgtttttt cgtaactttt tccacaaatt ttcttgtgtg actcagtcat
    40381 tgaaaatgac acagtagtct aatgggactt gtagaagttc ctacatcgcc cctcgaacgg
    40441 cgactcctct tggaggcggg tggctgggtc gccataaccg gattttacgt ggatctggtt
    40501 gattatggaa agtgatgttg tgaggcggta tttcaaaatg cggtttttga cggttttctt
    40561 gagcagtggt aatcagacca ttaataaggt gtgaaaaacc gcagaacacc gcgatttgag
    40621 acgatattcg acaccttcat taacggtctg acttccgcgg tgagaaaaaa ccgtcgttga
    40681 ccgcggtctg aaaaaccgcc gaatagcagc ggttttttgc ctttttttct catgggtggt
    40741 gggtgccatt atggaaggtg ctgttcggtt agatctctaa gctccgcaat atatgtacag
    40801 atgagatccg attttttttc aaaattcaat ttgaaattta aaagaatata gactcaggtc
    40861 gaaagactcg aagacccaaa caatttgagt ttggtgcatg cctatggata tcaaatagag
    40921 attggcaaca taattagcaa tttaagtgaa aacgatttcc atgcatgtgt ttcattcgta
    40981 gctacaccta ttctagttta ttctcattcg gttttatgat tgagtttctc taaacagaga
    41041 cttacttgtg attgacggtc gatgaaaatg aatgctttat tatttcgaaa caagttgctt
    41101 ttatagttcg aaaaaaaaga gtctcatctt gatgaaactg gaaagtagaa gtaaatattg
    41161 actcacttct gatccatcac atgatgggaa agatgaagta gacatacaca cttaaatgcg
    41221 aaagagctcg ggaaaaaata aattccctag aacgaaactc gtcattgttt caacaaagaa
    41281 tgactaataa gtgcaaaatt cgatgtgatg attttggagt atttctgatt cgcacacaaa
    41341 actgagctgc agtaaaaacc gttttcaggg tataggtgag ggtgcagatg cgattatgga
    41401 ggtgactgta ggtagcaaaa gcacatactc gcgctcacac ataccctttc agtcgaaccc
    41461 aacttagaag cacactcact ctcaatttgg taggattcgt aatattactg gcttcttaca
    41521 gtataattag tctgcattag atacacatcg aatttaatta gcaaaaatat atatgggatt
    41581 caatagtatg tagagaaatg agcatgggaa tcgtttagtt gtagaaaaaa ttcggtcgta
    41641 catcgaggaa tcagctcgaa atataacgaa tacgttcgac tgcatgaaga aagtatcgaa
    41701 taatgctacg ataaaatagc gttatccgac tgaaagtggt cctttgtgta ggatcgagac
    41761 gttttccgaa gttttacgat gaccgcatct ggtcagtttt catcatgtca ttgaagtgga
    41821 tccgatgatt tcttgtcgga tctaatagtc gaaatgaatc acctgggtgt atgcgaatca
    41881 gaaatactcc aaaatcatca catcgaattt tgcacttatt agtcattctt tgttgaaaca
    41941 atgacgagtt tcgttctagg gaatttattt tttcccgagc tctttcgcat ttaagtgtgt
    42001 atgtctactt catctttccc atcatgtgat ggatcagaag tgagtcaata tttacttcta
    42061 ctttccagtt tcatcaagat gagactcttt tttttcgaac tataaaagca acttgtttcg
    42121 aaataataaa gcattcattt tcatcgaccg tcaatcacaa gtaagtctct gtttagagaa
    42181 actcaatcat aaaaccgaat gagaataaac tagaataggt caacgtgcgc gtgaggatgt
    42241 ggtttatgat tcctttacat cttcgtggat ccatcatggg cacgtcatca atcctttgaa
    42301 gcatacaacg gaatagtgtt cgagcgcgat cacaattatt actgacgaag caaaagaatg
    42361 atttattaat atctattatt attgtttttg ccgcacatga tttagatgaa gataaaaaaa
    42421 cggttaaatg ggttttttct gttttatgat tattatccaa gtcattgtga gtcatactct
    42481 ttcgcagaaa tgagtaatcc tattttttga aagttagaat caatatcaat agatgtgtag
    42541 ggcaactgct agtggttcat gttcacaata gtgtggcccg gatttttgac caataggcaa
    42601 actttgctag tgtagaaaaa aaccattcta tgaaatgggc aaggttttct ttgataggcc
    42661 aagcattttt ttctacctca gcgaagatga agaaagagga aaaacgaaaa aaaaatatac
    42721 aattgaacac ttaaagtttt gttgttctct tttcctctat caactcttcg cgaaaagaag
    42781 ttagaaaaat gcatctgtga ttcagatcga aagaaaagat attaaataat ccaaaatgga
    42841 tataaaactt tcgaaagcgt cctatttcga tgaggaagac ttactattat gaaactacag
    42901 tgagtagatc tccaatcgaa attagcattt gccaacttat ccccctctca tgggtacgtc
    42961 atttcatgtt tatttcccta aagaatgcag agagtaactg attattacag atggtcaatt
    43021 gggaagaaaa cagaaagata ttcacaaagg tatcagagaa gaatctttgt gacaattttt
    43081 gatataagag gctctagcgc taatggagct acgcttttct ttattgcttc ataccatgta
    43141 ttgcatcgtt ctaacataaa acagtcactt atataccctt ccgaaagaga aaaggacaaa
    43201 tgattacaag gatagaatac ggaataagga cgaagtgcaa agtaaggaca aatataagca
    43261 tgtgacgttt tccactgatt caccacattc tgactactat ctaagaatat taaaaagaca
    43321 aaaataaagt ttgtttttgc ttcagttaat ttcgctatat attcatcttc ttttgatgat
    43381 ccagtaaaac gtttgaacaa taaacctttg ttgaaataat ttgatattcc tggtcgttct
    43441 agcatcacct tttctaattt gaccaaagct tgacgatcat cttcaccagg taacattttt
    43501 tcagtataat ctcgtgcaag tgtaaatgct tcgaagacga aataatcagc gatagttggt
    43561 tctgtttgat catagaaaaa cgatgttgaa ctttttttca ataaattatt caatgctttc
    43621 aaatcatttg gaaccttttt tgtcatacga ttcatcgggt tactttcagt aacaaaatca
    43681 gcagcactcc aaatacatgt taaaacattt gaaatgatat cagtatatgc acatgaaaca
    43741 acaccatcaa tatatccgtg tagaacatct tcttcatcga ttgatgatgt taatttacca
    43801 tataaatcaa attttcgtgc taaatattgt cctgtgaaaa ataaaagaga taaaaaatat
    43861 ctaaagttta taatcatatg tattaaacgt accaataggt aaagtttggg caaaaatatg
    43921 tttatcgttc caatgaagaa caggtaaatt gcggaaagga ccagatatat tttnnnnnnn
    43981 nnnnnnnnnn nnnnnnnnnn nnnnnnnnnn nnnnnnnnnn nnnnnnnnnn nnnnnnnnnn
    44041 nnnnnnnnnn nnnnnnnnnn nnnnnnnnnn nnnnnnnnnn nnnnnnnnnn nnnnnnnnnn
    44101 nnnnnnnnnn nnnnnnnnnn nnnnnnnnnn nnnnnnnnnn nnnnnnnnnn nnnnnnnnnn
    44161 nnnnnnnnnn nnnnnnnnnn nnnnnnnnnn nnnnnnnnnn nnnnnnnnnn nnnnnnnnnn
    44221 nnnnnnnnnn nnnnnnnnnn nnnnnnnnnn nnnnnnnnnn nnnnnnnnnn nnnnnnnnnn
    44281 nnnnnnnnnn nnnnnnnnnn nnnnnnnnnn nnnnnnnnnn nnnnnnnnnn nnnnnnnnnn
    44341 nnnnnnnnnn nnnnnnnnnn nnnnnnnnnn nnnnnnnnnn nnnnnnnnnn nnnnnnnnnn
    44401 nnnnnnnnnn nnnnnnnnnn nnnnnnnnnn nnnnnnnnnn nnnnnnnnnn nnnnnnnnnn
    44461 nnnnnnnnnn nnnnnnnnnn nnnnnnnnnn nnnnnnnnnn nnnnnnnnnn nnnnnnnnnn
    44521 nnnnnnnnnn nnnnnnnnnn nnnnnnnnnn nnnnnnnnnn nnnnnnnnnn nnnnnnnnnn
    44581 nnnnnnnnnn nnnnnnnnnn nnnnnnnnnn nnnnnnnnnn nnnnnnnnnn nnnnnnnnnn
    44641 nnntagattg atcaaacgat tattcatttt agttccatta acctcagtta ataaaacatc
    44701 tggagaatga tcattaacat ctgttacatc aataatcaat gttgcataat tggtcagctg
    44761 tggcacacca ttatcttgtg ctataaaatt tggtaattga acaagtaaaa gaatcgatta
    44821 aaaaaatcta ccttttattg tgaatgaata tgttcgtatt ttttcataat ctaaagattt
    44881 cttcaagtag atttcacctg tctgttgatt gatgataaat gttgatgaat gatcatcgat
    44941 tgaatacgtt attcgagcat tctcattctc atctcgatca gttgcatgaa tttttaaaat
    45001 aatcgaatca attggataat tttctggaag tgatttttga tatatcattt gttcaaagat
    45061 cggagcatta tcattaacac taagaatgaa ttctaagttt ttcaacgaaa acagtaacca
    45121 aaaatacttg acttactcag ttatcataac ttcaatactt tgttctcccg ataatgccgg
    45181 ttgtccacca tcataagcaa tgagtttcaa taaatagctt gatttcattt cacgatctaa
    45241 catttcattt agttttagaa tgggcttcga agttctaatc aaacgaaatg gattgattcc
    45301 gattggatat aaatcatatt tttgaatgga taacaaccca taatcatcat caattgctga
    45361 gtctaatgga atttcataac caatcggaac attttctgca attgatagtc taataattgg
    45421 ttgtttaaat gttggtgaat gatcattgat atctataagt agacaaacag aaaagcaaag
    45481 aagaggaaat tgaagaatac attatcaaaa atatttacct tcaatgataa tttgaattgt
    45541 tcgaatagaa atattacttg gtgaaaatgt ttgtaagaaa ctcaaattta ccaaacattc
    45601 cgaacaatta caaagttttt tttcacaaaa ttcttctcga tcaattactt gatttgtggt
    45661 atataatgag tgatcagaat gaagattgaa atgcgtttga aatgaatagg atgatggtaa
    45721 ccattgaaga atagacgatg aagaaatcgt tggaaataat aatgtatttg atggaagttc
    45781 ttcatgaata tttattattg aagtgttatt ttcaaaggca aatacggaga tgaatagaag
    45841 aaaatatagg agcaacattt ccaatctgaa aagtttatca atggattata attttttttt
    45901 gaaatatcgg accgtttgaa tttgatgaac aaagacaagt gaacgttttt tcttacctga
    45961 tttaagatcg tctacgttac tgatttatga aaggtatcaa tgcgatttga agtaaacact
    46021 ttatgaaatt gctcttgagc tgaacacagc aggaatgatg gtcacaactg tccattcgtt
    46081 cttttgtata tgtatacacg agctggttcc ctcctctctt ttcttgttct ctgttcaatc
    46141 gaaaggaata aaatgaactt tctcttcttc tcattttctt tctttactca ttagatttaa
    46201 tcacatttcg attcaccgtt tcaactaaac caatcgagag aatttaattg attttttcct
    46261 tctctctctc tcttctcgag atgatacacc gtgaataaca ggtgcagata ttaacctttg
    46321 tcangtattt ttnttatctt ctactggtga acgcgggtga acatcagaga tcactgtcat
    46381 gtatgaagnt gacatcataa acatacactc gattgatcta ctgagagann nnnnnnnnnn
    46441 nnnnnnnnnn nnnnnnnnnn nnnnnnnnnn nnnnnnnnnn nnnnnnnnnn nnnnnnnnnn
    46501 nnnnnnnnnn nnnnnnnnnn nnnnnnnnnn nnnnnnnnnn nnnnnnnnnn nnnnnnnnnn
    46561 nnnnnnnnnn nnnnnnnnnn nnnnnnnnnn nnnnnnnnnn nnnnnnnnnn nnnnnnnnnn
    46621 nnnnnnnnnn nnnnnnnnnn nnnnnnnnnn nnnnnnnnnn nnnnnnnnnn nnnnnnnnnn
    46681 nnnnnnnnnn nnnnnnnnnn nnnnnnnnnn nnnnnnnnnn nnnnnnnnnn nnnnnnnnnn
    46741 nnnnnnnnnn nnnnnnnnnn nnnnnnnnnn nnnnnnnnnn nnnnnnnnnn nnnnnnnnnn
    46801 nnnnnnnnnn nnnnnnnnnn nnnnnnnnnn nnnnnnnnnn nnnnnnnnnn nnnnnnnnnn
    46861 nnnnnnnnnn nnnnnnnnnn nnnnnnnnnn nnnnnnnnnn nnnnnnnnnn nnnnnnnnnn
    46921 nnnnnnnnnn nnnnnnnnnn nnnnnnnnnn nnnnnnnnnn nnnnnnnnnn nnnnnnnnnn
    46981 nnnnnnnnnn nnnnnnnnnn nnnnnnnnnn nnnnnnnnnn nnnnnnnnnn nnnnnnnnnn
    47041 nnnnnnnnnn nnnnnnnnnn nnnnnnnnnn nnnnnnnnnn nnnnnnnnnn nnnnnnnnnn
    47101 nnnnnnnnnn nnnnnnnnnn nnnnnnnnnn nnnnnnnnnn nnnnnnnnnn nnnnnnnnnn
    47161 nnnnnnnnnn nnnnnnnnnn nnnnnnnnnn nnnnnnnnnn nnnnnnnnnn nnnnnnnnnn
    47221 nnnnnnnnnn nnnnnnnnnn nnnnnnnnnn nnnnnnnnnn nnnnnnnnnn nnnnnnnnnn
    47281 nnnnnnnnnn nnnnnnnnnn nnnnnnnnnn nnnnnnnnnn nnnnnnnnnn nnnnnnnnnn
    47341 nnnnnnnnnn nnnnnnnnnn nnnnnnnnnn nnnnnnnnnn nnnnnnnnnn nnnnnnnnnn
    47401 nnnnnnnnnn nnnnnnnnnn nnnnnnnnnn nnnnnnnnnn nnnnnnnnnn nnnnnnnnnn
    47461 nnnnnnnnnn nnnnnnnnnn nnnnnnnnnn nnnnnnnnnn nnnnnnnnnn nnnnnnnnnn
    47521 nnnnnnnnnn nnnnnnnnnn nnnnnnnnnn nnnnnnnnnn nnnnnnnnnn nnnnnnnnnn
    47581 nnnnnnnnnn nnnnnnnnnn nnnnnnnnnn nnnnnnnnnn nnnnnnnnnn nnnnnnnnnn
    47641 nnnnnnnnnn nnnnnnnnnn nnnnnnnnnn nnnnnnnnng ttcttcatga atatttatta
    47701 ttgaagtgtt attatcaaag gcaaatacgg agatgaatag aagaaaatat agaagcaaca
    47761 tttccaatct gaaaagttta tcaatggatt ataatttttt ttgaaatatc ggaccgtttg
    47821 aatttgatga acaaagagaa gtgatcgttt tttcttacct gatttaagat cgtctacgtt
    47881 actgatttat gaaaggtatc aatgcgattt gaagtaaaca ctttatgaaa ttgctcttga
    47941 gctgaacaca gcaggaatga tggtcacaac tgtccattcg ttcttttgta tatgtataca
    48001 cgagctggtt ccctcctctc ttttcttgtt ctctgttcaa tcgaaaggaa taaaatgaac
    48061 tttctcttct tctcattttc tttctttact cattagattt aatcacattt cgattcaccg
    48121 tttcaactaa accaatcgag agaatttaat tgattttttc ctttctctcc ctctctcttc
    48181 tcgagatgat ataccgtgaa taacaggtgc agatattaac ctttgtcacg atttttttta
    48241 tcttctactg gtgaacgcgg gtgaacatca gagatcactg tcatatatga agatgacatc
    48301 ataaacatac actcgattga tctactgaga gatgtctagt gtctaggtgt ttgatgatcg
    48361 gcattcacac atatacttga aaaaaaacat cataatacat gtatttagta gactttaggg
    48421 agcgaacaaa tcgaaatcaa ttattcgaca ttgttttttg attatttaga caaaatgacc
    48481 atatgtctat atgtcaagca attatagaat agatgcgttt tttctattct cagtactcaa
    48541 tgtatcgttt acaacgaaag cgagaacgca aacaacgaga tattctgatt ttcagtttta
    48601 taattactca gatgaaaacg aagtcatatg ggataattga tatcctcatt tgttaacaat
    48661 ataagtcacg aaaacgaaca gcatgtgcat cttatattca ttcatttaga tcatcttatt
    48721 tccatatgtt gttttttttg ttgaaaatat tacctgaaac tttgttaaac accgatgaat
    48781 tcacgtgatt gagagagtag agaaaatatc acattattgt ttcattcgtg atcataattt
    48841 aacaatcgca tgtttgaaaa atattttgac ccacacaatt gaaatgcgcg tgtgagtgtc
    48901 tttgtgtcac ttaatagaga catatacaca aatagaaaac aaaagatttg attccattca
    48961 tttgtcaagt ataatttaca ttttcgtacc gcttatatgt ctgtacgttc aatgagtctg
    49021 tgtttgtatg ttttaactca ttagaagaaa gaagaaaaaa aaaacttcgt tgggagcata
    49081 tttgtcatct tacaacagtc gcaaaagaat tgaacaaaag gatcaaacgt aaggttaaag
    49141 atgatgattg ttgtgcacag atgccgataa gagactaact cctattgact ttcgtttctt
    49201 ccaaatgata cattgacata attggatttt attttcttat acgattaaca tgttgttttt
    49261 ttttaagttt tagttttatt tgaaaattat ttccttattt gtttcagtac ataacgatag
    49321 atcaaattac tattcatcat tttctaattg acatacatgt gcattcatgt caatacatat
    49381 ctgatctgtc aagagtaaag gattaaagtt catcaacagc tttttatttg tctaaacgtg
    49441 aacttcatag ttagaaatga acaaatgttt gtagagaata aattttcgat tcaatgaata
    49501 taacttttta tttattctaa tgacctagaa tttaagaaaa tgaattcaac tgaatacata
    49561 tacttctcat aatagagaca tcagtacaga caatatatag atcagataga agatatatgt
    49621 gtgtcgaaaa ctaattaacc tataatatga atttaatcat atttgatcga gagattgttt
    49681 atcaaactaa tatagaatcc gatgagatga tctatttttt tgttagatca tgaatatcaa
    49741 ggagaaaaaa ttgttttcta tattcatcta tagtacaaag taagattttt ttatttgaaa
    49801 aatcaagtga aacaaataaa acataagatt tcctattttg aattaatttt tcatttgttg
    49861 agcatatgct gataaataag ctcgatcata ttcaatcgta catgatacat ccgaccaaaa
    49921 attatcgaat gttgctaaga ttgttttaat cgagagagca gctgtaaaac atcgaagatt
    49981 ttctaagatt acaacttgta aatgtccaat taactttttc aattgataac cattatcaaa
    50041 atcttcaccc atggatgaac cagataattc taaactttct aaatttggca ttgatttaat
    50101 taaatctcct aaatgaatat atgaaacaaa atgaatttct aattttaaat gtacaagatt
    50161 gatcatcatt ggcaatggta ctgaagttaa tgttgtatct tctggtccaa aattagttaa
    50221 tttcatattt aaatattgta aattcggtgt ttgtataaga agattactta aactatataa
    50281 aatacatcca atagtcattt gttcaatctt tgtttttgaa ccccaaacaa aaagaacatt
    50341 tgtttcttca tccggatttg tacattcata agattttaat tcaggtaaaa tatttccaca
    50401 aaagattgct aatgttaaaa catcaatttc accaattgat tgaatacata aatgtttcaa
    50461 tgattttaaa tttgaaatgt attttactac agatgctttg tctataggac agaaataaaa
    50521 tattttccga aagaagaaca aatttaattt gttttacctt ttctaatacg aactcgacga
    50581 agtcgcaagg attgaagagc aaataaatca ctttctcgac atgcaaacat aaacattcgg
    50641 atatgtttgt catgaattag tgtaattgct gttaaagaat ttgccattga agaccatatt
    50701 gaacttttga acatatcttt atcacgtata tattttgaat ttaatttcaa attcaattga
    50761 tgatctttta ataaacgatt gaaacgattg tttaagttat taaaagcttt gaataagtga
    50821 taagcatcaa aatattcgaa aatttccagg ataatttcat tacttaagat ttcaagtact
    50881 ttcaccattg caatgaatga cgaatatcgt atcgtcttct tcaactattt ccataatcgt
    50941 atgtttatta tcattcatga ttggtctata caaatttgga caaagaattt aaaaaaatga
    51001 ttcaaaacac ccatgatggc gctagcagta acaaaaaagc aatgataact catcgaagat
    51061 ccatttgaaa ttgaaaaatt ctcgcagata ttatagagaa atgaaaatta atcgaaaaaa
    51121 tctcatcaga atcgttcaaa taaatatcag cttttattaa tcattatcaa tggtttttca
    51181 cataagcaaa ttgaattcat attttttatt tttgttcttt catccaaaat atcattttac
    51241 catatacatt ctttcttttc gtacgtacaa tcggcataga catagaaaaa taaaagccag
    51301 ttagatgttt atatcgatag tatgcaaaca gaaaaactag tgatgagaat gtaaaacgcg
    51361 gtcaaaatcg tctcttattc cgtttttctc tctttccttt tctctaggca tacacgcgtg
    51421 cacacaatat ttatctcttt tgtcgattgc gagaaagaaa aagaacgaca acgtactcag
    51481 atgatttttt cttcttttct actactaaac caaagaagaa aaacaggcgg tgacgaacga
    51541 ctacgagtct agatcatttc atatcgctaa acggagtgtt tgagaagtag aaaaacatca
    51601 catcgctaga ttttatatta tcattcgtac agaaaagaaa cttgtcctga taaccttctt
    51661 tagtgaggaa catatttcat atcagtaaat ttttttttct tgagataaag acttcgcaat
    51721 gtaatttgtt gctgacaaga agaacaaaac acattctatt gtgctttttg tttttgatga
    51781 ccttgttatc aacatcttac ttagtaatga taaaaatata tatgaataag cgaaaactat
    51841 cgaaagaaga tttcatattc gagaaatatt tatttaagtc tcgatttaat catttgtaat
    51901 tagttataca ttatgacatg cactttgagt tcgaaaattg gaacaatagt cttttgtttc
    51961 atcgttccta tgaatgaaca tagtcaatga gaattgttag catttattat attatatgag
    52021 agcgattcgt cgacgttaca tgtatggaat agagtgcatg cttgtatgtt atcttatcat
    52081 atatagaaaa aaagaaaaat agatagtctg atcttcgcaa acatttatgt tcttatatag
    52141 ttacatatat tctcttattt agtagattaa tagcatcagg tgtgcgatat ttattcataa
    52201 tattttattc aacttcaatc atgtcctcgc cgtattatcg ctttattttt gaacatttca
    52261 aaatggaaat accatataca aatgaaataa tgcatctcta tccaccatgg acatacgtga
    52321 tatcattagg atcatgtttg ttttatctat tcttaattac catgatattt ccattattta
    52381 catcgaaatt atcatcgaaa tttaaggaat catttgcaaa aattcatcat gcattattat
    52441 tcgtatattc tctcttttca tttcttgcag ctctctacca tcttgttgta accggagaaa
    52501 tcaccagttg gtcacgaatt atctgtgagc ccttacctcc atggcttcgt gcaatatcaa
    52561 ttacatttac attatcaaaa atatgggaat ggattgatac agcaattctt atctggaaag
    52621 gacattcatt gaaaaagatt ggttttcttc atacttatca tcatgcaaca acatttttat
    52681 taatgttatg tgtcatgaat ttacctggtc cagaaaaatg tggaatgtta ctgaatggtt
    52741 ttgttcatgt tcttatgtat tatcattttg cttttcgtct atcgaaaatc tttcgaccga
    52801 ttataacagg attacaaatt atacaattga taacattaac atatatgtgg catattgtac
    52861 ctgatctttg tccaaattat cgcacgtttc ctcgtgatca tttgattatt tttctaattc
    52921 catatgcttt agtaccagtt tattgtttgt ttttctttaa atttttcatc gaacaatatc
    52981 ttttttcgtc atccgaaaaa gtcaaatctt ctgtcagtcg gaaaaaagaa taaaaaaaga
    53041 agattagtta attctatttc caagtgtgga tttagttcta tttttgatgt cattacaaaa
    53101 ttctttagtt aataaatcac taagatcatg tttcttcgta ctttatatct ttaagaacat
    53161 taatcgatat atcgttcaat acaaacacaa acgtatagat acatttgcat agaaggatgt
    53221 tttttcccaa atgttctccc attggaaaaa gatattctaa gccgagataa ttttgagaag
    53281 cgcttaagta aaaatactat atcattcggt tcattgataa gaaacacata aaaaaatcga
    53341 ttcgtaagat cattaactcg aaaatgaaca cattttcgat gattaatagt taatcgtttg
    53401 gacattttat tcacagattt aaataattcc ttattagcta atatccgtga gatagggtgt
    53461 gagtgtggat agtgaatcaa agcacaacat cgatacacac ccaaacccta ttcgaatact
    53521 caaaatcgat ttcttcaaaa gttatttttc atgaactaac gacactattt gatttattgt
    53581 aaatcatgtt tacattcaaa ttaacaaata taaagacaaa aaattgatca gaatctatgt
    53641 atagttctat gttactttat tccagttgat tttcgttgat ttcatcaatg taattaatcc
    53701 aataggtaaa ttatcactat caatgaagtc tagctgattg aacgtacttt taatttgttc
    53761 accatagtaa cgaactaacc acaaaataca atcattgctg tctggatttc gtcttccacg
    53821 atgtctaggt gcgattcctt ctattccatc tagaacattt tgtatttcat tatgaaaact
    53881 ttcagctata atcggctccg acatttgagt aattcctaac atttcatgat acgtttcgaa
    53941 ccagtgcgta tggtgatttt cacgattttt ttacatattc gtcaaaggtg attaactttc
    54001 catcttgaag aatatactct tttatcgcgt tacatcctcg aggttttacg gtttgttcat
    54061 atttttcgac taattcagca tacaattcga catctttcgc tggtaactgg tcgaaagtag
    54121 tcatcaccgt ggaaagtaac caatcacgat aactatacaa agtaagatag atatgtttta
    54181 gatctaatcc atcttgaact aatggccaat agaaccaagc ttcacagagt tgatctgttg
    54241 aacaacttgg aaattgttct tggattcgtt tcgtaagaat cattaaaata tttccatctg
    54301 tttccggaaa aatatatcga tgaataaatt ggaatgtttc aaccacctat tcgatatggc
    54361 atgtacccaa aatattggca aatcgaccaa aatttctcat aaaaaaatta atatattgat
    54421 tatatatttc aacccattct aatatagtcg atgcactgag caatcgtgtc ttcatttcat
    54481 cgagaaatgg aactacagct gaacgatcaa tgataaaacg acccaatgat tgtaaaatga
    54541 gaagtcccca tttcaattct ttcaatggca gcacggtact acttgtagat tgaacagtat
    54601 gattagggtt attcgatggt tgaatttgaa ccgaaccaca tttttcggca ttgaatttta
    54661 atcccgacaa ttgtacatat tcattcatca ataaccaagc ttgttctact ttagcgctat
    54721 cgtagtgaaa aaaccaaaaa tcatcatgaa gacgataatt aaagatgcct gtatttcgat
    54781 agacgtaaag atccatacca aaaataagta attcagaaaa taagtaagac atcgaatgtg
    54841 aaatgggtac accacgttga cgttgacgag gcacgtctcc tggtttatag tacaccgatt
    54901 gtttgagaaa tcgatcaaag aaatcgagcc agatttgtgg cacgccacac gattgaagaa
    54961 agatttgaat aatttcatgt gaaatcgatg gtccaaacca ttcaagatca gttgtaacta
    55021 cagtgaatgg tacagttggt tttaaaactt gatatagttg aatttcaaca ttaattagat
    55081 gaaatagttt cgtttttaaa tcgagagaag atgtttcttc ataggcagcc aagcccgatt
    55141 cacaattacg ttcatctggt aatgacgcca tccaataatc attctgttgc attgtaaatc
    55201 gttcattttt tttagattaa gtagactact gattgctcgt cgaacagcat gcggcgatac
    55261 tttttcagtc agcaatattt tactgtattc ttgtgtttcg tgtttaaact gatgaaaagc
    55321 atgttcaaat ttttgttcat catctacaga agaaaatagt tttgtctgta gaaaatgacg
    55381 ccattgatct aaatccaaat ttggtcgttc aaaaataatt ttctctatgt gttcattagt
    55441 taataaacta tctttggttg ttgtcacttc taatggtgta aattcatttt gttgttcgga
    55501 taaccattgt gacatgataa gaccaaataa atagttatat tctgaacatt ttttaccacc
    55561 aacgataact tttagtaatt cttgatatta attttcaagt aaatttaatg acgttgaagt
    55621 attagctttg gcaatagtca taaatgtatc gaagtttctc aaatatcgtg ctctaccatc
    55681 ttcaccatat aatcgttcga tactttcact taacatttga attttatcga aaagtgaaat
    55741 ggtagaatca gctttttgtg acataattcg agcatattct tcttcgaatt tcatttttcg
    55801 ttgtttaaaa cgatctaatt tcaatttagt catcatactt aatgcttcac gatcaggtgg
    55861 tatagaaatc acacttctat ctgtgttctt catggtagac attgtaatgt aaacgcgctt
    55921 tcaatcgaat agaagcagtg cttttatact ctatgtaatt gcaaaatcta agaggtaagg
    55981 ggtcaaacac actataaaaa ataaaataca attaaaacaa aaataaacac atgattggtt
    56041 cattcttatt taagtcaggt tcattatctg actcaaacgt gaattaatga acatcattgg
    56101 tcaattctac tttaattctg ttttattttt atagtgtgtt tgacccctaa ttcccattgg
    56161 cacatgctat gaagggaaat ctcctctatt ctgattgtta tatcatgacc tcataatata
    56221 tgtccatcac atgttgtcca tcttattctt acgtcatgtt ctgtccatgt gtcatgtgtg
    56281 ttctctaatc ttcttggtct tttctcaaat ttatataaac ccgatgctta taaataataa
    56341 aaacctcttg tctacaagta catatcgata tagtattctt ctatcgctgt caatcgagta
    56401 gttgaacatc actacttcac aagagagata aaatattcac gttgcctcag taaaatgtga
    56461 tgtacttgtt atgaaacgtt cacttgttca aggataacta cagtaattca atgtataaga
    56521 atttttcaat atcgaagatt cgtatatttg atgaaaaacc tactaactat tgtattgaat
    56581 gtaattattg gttatttatt tgttatagta aatataagtg aagaaagaaa caatgtgact
    56641 attcataaac aatatttctt tcttcagatt caatcgatcg atacgattaa ctatgcacaa
    56701 catcgacaac gcagaaaaac gtatagtaag cactcatata aattcagaaa aaaaaatcat
    56761 ttgctgatat tatgtctaag gatcaaaaac caaaacaacg tgttataatt atacatggta
    56821 gtgcaatgac acctggtatt gccaatcggt attggtataa atggttacaa acagaattaa
    56881 tgaagttagg tatcgatgct attgcaccgg cttttcccga tgaaaaagaa gcgaaagatt
    56941 ccatttggat accatttttg attgataatt taaaagttac agaagtcagt tagatttata
    57001 cagagattcg atgtatctca atatcttttt ctagaatgat attttagttg gacatagctc
    57061 aggagcaatg gctattctaa gattgtgcga aca
//
