# Supplementary material for: Bdelloid rotifers deploy horizontally acquired biosynthetic genes against a fungal pathogen
Source: Nat Commun. 2024 Jul 18;15:5787. doi: 10.1038/s41467-024-49919-1 (PMC11258130; doi:10.1038/s41467-024-49919-1)
Supplement: Supplementary file 15 — Supplementary Data 11 [file 41467_2024_49919_MOESM15_ESM.zip › project AVAG00591 scaffold/cluster_gbks/cluster_1.gbk]

LOCUS       AVAG00591_full_c       60282 bp    DNA              UNK 01-JAN-1980
DEFINITION  AVAG00591_full_contig BGC Cluster: 1 Created with SeMPI 2.0.
ACCESSION   AVAG00591_full_contig
VERSION     AVAG00591_full_contig
KEYWORDS    .
SOURCE      
  ORGANISM  .
            .
FEATURES             Location/Qualifiers
     CDS             complement(654..785)
                     /note="ID=1_31;partial=00;start_type=ATG;rbs_motif=None;rbs
                     _spacer=None;gc_cont=0.242;conf=57.10;score=1.24;cscore=3.7
                     9;sscore=-2.55;rscore=-2.12;uscore=-1.19;tscore=1.43;"
                     /locus_tag="AVAG00591_full_contig_31"
                     /strand="-1"
                     /translation="MTFDSYGNIYVVDTDTYRIQTFNYLKKSCDKYEIIIRSILQGF*"
     CDS             complement(1240..1956)
                     /note="ID=1_32;partial=00;start_type=ATG;rbs_motif=None;rbs
                     _spacer=None;gc_cont=0.300;conf=100.00;score=60.77;cscore=6
                     0.00;sscore=0.77;rscore=-1.10;uscore=-0.24;tscore=2.76;"
                     /locus_tag="AVAG00591_full_contig_32"
                     /strand="-1"
                     /translation="MAFTTLEQLPNELQISILKYLSTVDRYSSFFGLNSRYDELLRYSI
                     PSDISEKYLEMDINDVSQYSHKKIKPEWKPTRIFYLIPTFAHRSTLGWLVNGSLQLQWK
                     FISERTFQGYIQKQQGTDPRLFELSLKYPIELSSLFFRSYDFQWKIRDMSNFPIFIAWL
                     QENYSKECAMLQQYCEHMMNLPYYYITYNDPYYQTYIKIQRLEVKKQISKIYQQAQNIW
                     TELKNLGDFNYSELNR*"
     CDS             3354..3839
                     /note="ID=1_33;partial=00;start_type=ATG;rbs_motif=None;rbs
                     _spacer=None;gc_cont=0.305;conf=99.98;score=36.92;cscore=36
                     .52;sscore=0.40;rscore=-1.10;uscore=-1.26;tscore=2.76;"
                     /locus_tag="AVAG00591_full_contig_33"
                     /strand="1"
                     /translation="MNMNDIPMIDSNNGNQKQIETNGVVMHQPPPIYTPLNTSSIPYIH
                     SGQPIVNYQYGYNMPIMTNNGTRIINNGMTSQIVNVPEYRTWSILNILFCFFILGIFAC
                     MKSEETRNRKCSGDLQGALKSSKSAKILNIFATILGTIIIVTFSILAATKTIEFYSY*"
     CDS             complement(4137..5792)
                     /note="ID=1_34;partial=00;start_type=ATG;rbs_motif=None;rbs
                     _spacer=None;gc_cont=0.307;conf=100.00;score=130.62;cscore=
                     130.16;sscore=0.47;rscore=-1.10;uscore=-0.55;tscore=2.76;"
                     /locus_tag="AVAG00591_full_contig_34"
                     /strand="-1"
                     /translation="MNFVAPLILSLFLLFIPGSFCFNVLLISIGHAGHVTPLFELAKSL
                     QHHQITFVTQPLAQSYVNFNYFSNTSSFRLIYTNNSIDAFIAEKQKEQQLIDFAANHGF
                     FESMGHTTEVFSEDINSLFHKLIELLMNEKFDVIIANSLIKGIHVLSKQTNTSCVIQST
                     ESIPNMLDFNLPNIFSLLSKEQMTQIKYRIYNVIYTLRLGIILIQKVLPTIGMISKSLP
                     RVPGPFYDSLSLKNLFFTETQCLELFSIPPTFYTQSYTNHYTKYLGAFIDETAIKYTEN
                     ELSTWVRSKANKSIIYAAFGTSSLIKFDRMRNLIDGLAEFLLENTNCFLLLVLRGKNYD
                     FYQMVLKAMKREDYKNIFRNPEHVRIETGFVQQKWILQENSIKLFLSHCGMGSCSEGIY
                     FQKPILCMPFNMDQFINGNSIVQLGIGLSLFNPPSLYQSLLRPYHFYDYNFTSDSVTRK
                     LTEIWENDSYQRMINIMSLEMKHAGGLKQAVKEIEFLVSLNGNLDRYAPFQSTLVFYQR
                     YLLDLIIIIVILPMTIVVYGLIKCCKRRQKEKRD*"
     Post-Mod_Domain complement(4161..4679)
                     /index=0
                     /bitscore="27.8"
                     /domain_id=0
                     /evalue="4.3e-09"
                     /locus_id=34
                     /locus_tag="PF00201_Glyco_PM"
                     /prot_end=544
                     /prot_seq="QQKWILQENSIKLFLSHCGMGSCSEGIYFQKPILCMPFNMDQFINGNS
                     IVQLGIGLSLFNPPSLYQSLLRPYHFYDYNFTSDSVTRKLTEIWENDSYQRMINIMSLE
                     MKHAGGLKQAVKEIEFLVSLNGNLDRYAPFQSTLVFYQRYLLDLIIIIVILPMTIVVYG
                     LIKCCKR"
                     /prot_start=371
                     /type="PF00201_Glyco_PM"
                     /module=False
                     /module_type="unknown"
                     /reduction="unknown"
                     /module_index="nan"
                     /end_part=False
                     /start_part=False
                     /trans_AT=False
                     /epi="unknown"
                     /MT=False
                     /M_start="nan"
                     /M_end="nan"
                     /duplicate=False
                     /specificity
                     /probability=0
                     /specificity_all
                     /is_postmod=True
                     /pm_type="Glyco"
                     /pm_domain_type="PF00201"
                     /cluster_id="nan"
                     /CDS id="AVAG00591_full_contig_34"
     CDS             6219..6668
                     /note="ID=1_35;partial=00;start_type=ATG;rbs_motif=None;rbs
                     _spacer=None;gc_cont=0.338;conf=100.00;score=58.98;cscore=5
                     9.32;sscore=-0.33;rscore=-1.10;uscore=-2.00;tscore=2.76;"
                     /locus_tag="AVAG00591_full_contig_35"
                     /strand="1"
                     /translation="MVNLVLCFLRQPEVKALLTLFASIPIYCFLPYTRSSYSFTGFYFL
                     GVYIIVRWIARGGQYDALKTKDLSGKTYLITGAAGGIGKQTAFELAKRDAKVVLFARPS
                     NLQEAIDDVKKVARDSKRVSGYPIDLSDLRAIKTGIEQYKKIEGE*"
     BGC_Domain      6432..6644
                     /index=1
                     /bitscore="35.2"
                     /evalue="7.7e-11"
                     /locus_id=35
                     /locus_tag="KR_PKS"
                     /prot_end=142
                     /prot_seq="TYLITGAAGGIGKQTAFELAKRDAKVVLFARPSNLQEAIDDVKKVARD
                     SKRVSGYPIDLSDLRAIKTGIEQ"
                     /prot_start=71
                     /type="KR_PKS"
                     /module=False
                     /module_type="unknown"
                     /reduction="unknown"
                     /module_index="nan"
                     /end_part=False
                     /start_part=False
                     /trans_AT=False
                     /epi="unknown"
                     /MT=False
                     /M_start="nan"
                     /M_end="nan"
                     /duplicate=False
                     /specificity
                     /probability="0.0"
                     /specificity_all
                     /is_postmod=False
                     /pm_type
                     /pm_domain_type
                     /block_id="nan"
                     /corr_domain_id=0
                     /cluster_id="nan"
                     /substructure="nan"
                     /cluster_id_ori=1
                     /block_id_ori="2.0"
                     /CDS id="AVAG00591_full_contig_35"
     CDS             6710..7354
                     /note="ID=1_36;partial=00;start_type=ATG;rbs_motif=None;rbs
                     _spacer=None;gc_cont=0.332;conf=100.00;score=79.02;cscore=7
                     6.45;sscore=2.57;rscore=-1.10;uscore=0.08;tscore=2.76;"
                     /locus_tag="AVAG00591_full_contig_36"
                     /strand="1"
                     /translation="MILINRNAPITALINNAGVMACPYALTKDGFEMQMGTNHFGHFYL
                     TQLLLPQLLQSKSRIVNVSSLVHAKWQVPCTSDTYAEQLNKETYKSWNAYSLSKTANIY
                     FTHELHRRFHSQGLNAYVLHPGGVDTALQRHISMSQLAFAPFRFFLLKTQLEGAQTNLY
                     CAVSDDAVSGKYYSDCHETELANKYANNSERAQEWWDYSEKIIAEKTKELN*"
     CDS             complement(7625..8701)
                     /note="ID=1_37;partial=00;start_type=ATG;rbs_motif=None;rbs
                     _spacer=None;gc_cont=0.211;conf=100.00;score=154.36;cscore=
                     152.60;sscore=1.76;rscore=-1.10;uscore=0.75;tscore=2.76;"
                     /locus_tag="AVAG00591_full_contig_37"
                     /strand="-1"
                     /translation="MSFHQGLYLKAADFNGDQEIDILVISINLDDSFVLITNKNETFEK
                     HNISLNIYYDTLIVYGDFNNDNQFDCAITTYNNIYIHLWNNNKNTFKSPIVALSKNIDP
                     IYSMKTGHFNNDNYLDIVAFTSNEYKIYILIGNGNGSFNYSKKNLISHQKTKMISIIII
                     DFNKDQYFDIICLSNDQYEIYIWFGNGDGTFENKSILYTIHISINPQSIAIEDFNNDNQ
                     LDLIISYAEKTFVTIIFGLNNNTFDQTTEFLIDIGLNSQLNAIYSFKNYDIIVNDMNRD
                     MNLDFIIYNLGINSVNILFGDGKGNFQRETGFFIQDYEAKDFTFHDILDFNHDNYKDIL
                     TRHNVDGTIYVLLNKGPC*"
     CDS             complement(10808..11146)
                     /note="ID=1_38;partial=00;start_type=TTG;rbs_motif=None;rbs
                     _spacer=None;gc_cont=0.201;conf=95.86;score=13.66;cscore=21
                     .14;sscore=-7.47;rscore=-1.10;uscore=3.42;tscore=-9.15;"
                     /locus_tag="AVAG00591_full_contig_38"
                     /strand="-1"
                     /translation="MPRSLIYNENLSRFPPNISISSIINEVMIEKWISLISFKNYYEKC
                     SPNYCTYSTKIRLKTSSEILITLISMISGIILILRLIIPKFIKLIFYLFKLQINREQEI
                     LSGYINYL*"
     CDS             complement(11508..12071)
                     /note="ID=1_39;partial=00;start_type=ATG;rbs_motif=None;rbs
                     _spacer=None;gc_cont=0.222;conf=100.00;score=71.13;cscore=7
                     0.07;sscore=1.05;rscore=-1.10;uscore=0.04;tscore=2.76;"
                     /locus_tag="AVAG00591_full_contig_39"
                     /strand="-1"
                     /translation="MSRTITLTLSNPSLNDYNTLQILYLNTVKCPCSTIIISHNDFIKL
                     NVILHEICSSDFISKSWITILQFSFIEEVKNDWRNYAQALFQLLSDLCNFAHKTIDDNI
                     RSFLIQNLITTNVIDENEFYQQLNVTLKQFFHQIKTTFLEYIEIVRLVIQIDQPFTHIG
                     RDWKQIPLNLHTTPIANEEAYKVC*"
     CDS             12317..12652
                     /note="ID=1_40;partial=00;start_type=ATG;rbs_motif=None;rbs
                     _spacer=None;gc_cont=0.369;conf=89.10;score=9.14;cscore=8.0
                     1;sscore=1.14;rscore=-1.10;uscore=-0.53;tscore=2.76;"
                     /locus_tag="AVAG00591_full_contig_40"
                     /strand="1"
                     /translation="MTVTSETLAHRIVEDEDDRGRVSLDLDLGSKCHGRATIAGVSFME
                     PSSKHCDQNEILIHLFFFVSHYNEINSYFAINLTTVDSGYQNLYPCKTLIFTQIFYIDD
                     DFLNKFS*"
     CDS             complement(12825..13169)
                     /note="ID=1_41;partial=00;start_type=ATG;rbs_motif=None;rbs
                     _spacer=None;gc_cont=0.191;conf=99.56;score=23.55;cscore=24
                     .65;sscore=-1.10;rscore=-1.10;uscore=-2.12;tscore=2.76;"
                     /locus_tag="AVAG00591_full_contig_41"
                     /strand="-1"
                     /translation="MNLTDYILPKIEKEENQTIYDHLHDLFIEKWLTNINYSDYFDECS
                     PSFCTYNKIRQTKFSNAFALLISLYGGLIIICRILSLFIINILFKIKYQSNNIQINSGK
                     IFNKIKSNKS*"
     CDS             complement(13439..13720)
                     /note="ID=1_42;partial=00;start_type=ATG;rbs_motif=None;rbs
                     _spacer=None;gc_cont=0.273;conf=97.90;score=16.72;cscore=15
                     .80;sscore=0.92;rscore=-1.10;uscore=-0.09;tscore=2.76;"
                     /locus_tag="AVAG00591_full_contig_42"
                     /strand="-1"
                     /translation="MNIEIITFINYIRLTTHANYFISGLSTNLQPVIHSLIKRNNMTLV
                     NGKWTRIRTKEDMPEQSNPLTCVNTNGITHFLFIEGVDSNGYVSMHIN*"
     CDS             complement(13926..14243)
                     /note="ID=1_43;partial=00;start_type=ATG;rbs_motif=None;rbs
                     _spacer=None;gc_cont=0.274;conf=82.85;score=6.85;cscore=6.5
                     0;sscore=0.35;rscore=-1.10;uscore=-1.31;tscore=2.76;"
                     /locus_tag="AVAG00591_full_contig_43"
                     /strand="-1"
                     /translation="MIFYIALLHPHSEKINISYINLTIIDELRSNHIETFSCSCSKSTI
                     PYKTFVSNTITFHPICSSIFISKQWIEAFYNDYINQKSVYEIKTVFGPQVNKSLIVRVW
                     V*"
     CDS             complement(14411..14638)
                     /note="ID=1_44;partial=00;start_type=ATG;rbs_motif=None;rbs
                     _spacer=None;gc_cont=0.224;conf=71.55;score=4.01;cscore=2.3
                     3;sscore=1.69;rscore=-1.22;uscore=1.07;tscore=2.49;"
                     /locus_tag="AVAG00591_full_contig_44"
                     /strand="-1"
                     /translation="MNLKSLFHWIYDQIHDYNLFITEPFENNNTNNNESMEQSEIIIKQ
                     QKYTTWFFVFLLISKKYKNSFFFLKKPFLE*"
     CDS             15414..15572
                     /note="ID=1_45;partial=00;start_type=ATG;rbs_motif=GGA/GAG/
                     AGG;rbs_spacer=5-10bp;gc_cont=0.308;conf=79.06;score=5.78;c
                     score=3.89;sscore=1.89;rscore=1.35;uscore=-1.19;tscore=1.72
                     ;"
                     /locus_tag="AVAG00591_full_contig_45"
                     /strand="1"
                     /translation="MALLPYPPSAMALTVDRQLSTVVITDLNGNYRLDIITISVFNKTL
                     NILLNSC*"
     CDS             complement(16255..17748)
                     /note="ID=1_46;partial=00;start_type=ATG;rbs_motif=None;rbs
                     _spacer=None;gc_cont=0.286;conf=100.00;score=164.15;cscore=
                     167.19;sscore=-3.04;rscore=-1.10;uscore=-4.05;tscore=2.76;"
                     /locus_tag="AVAG00591_full_contig_46"
                     /strand="-1"
                     /translation="MAWWFFLISVYLISVVIFHIYIRYLSTQRHNFNSKYPPVIIEPWY
                     CPFLGSILSMLDLESSVNRWSTKYGDNFTLFMFGKYYTVITNSVDLKKYYHATEEMLSM
                     SRAASIMLGSSYPESQYLIEYSVVPYLHSILNSNHLSRMISNTEMVINDYFNKQNGQFW
                     IENSNETKIDLFQFMYRLVVRMNSINFISSNIYKNHAEEVIDIFASLTVEKDFLSPIID
                     GGKKLLKIKTKKDIAWERWISLLMPDIERCLNMIENHIEPTDFDIIYENVKYSKEELEK
                     RGELFTPRLVAYFAYMSIVPAQHNTYITASYIILEWIRHEYDEIGQRIKNEIDNVPVNG
                     KLTIEYLNSMEYVQGCIYEVIRLHTDFLLSLRHAGEDIPLSQDKFIPSGNLVVTPLTGA
                     QDLYLNPMEFDPERHLKPREEMKADPYRALPFGRGRHACVGERYAKLQIKILLVRLSKL
                     CKMELMSESINYETTINKKQLAGLSHPTKPVFIKISKNV*"
     CDS             complement(18147..20915)
                     /note="ID=1_47;partial=00;start_type=TTG;rbs_motif=None;rbs
                     _spacer=None;gc_cont=0.348;conf=99.99;score=197.05;cscore=2
                     08.90;sscore=-11.85;rscore=-1.10;uscore=-1.60;tscore=-9.15;
                     "
                     /locus_tag="AVAG00591_full_contig_47"
                     /strand="-1"
                     /translation="MIHHLNKHFASTSENRCHIWNLYGPAEITIGCTIQLVDATCEQST
                     IPIGSLIPGYRCVILDDFGEPVFVGQEGELLVTGVGVYAGYLGRDDLTKKALVHMHDEL
                     FYKTGDLVRADNNCVVHYVGRKDHQVKLHGQRIELGEIERCLRDASSDVLGSVVVKWGK
                     DHLIAYVQGYNLNTEQLRNYCRSRLARFMIPSLIIALEKFPLNPNGKLDRKLLPTPDFS
                     TMIESQDTDQSQLTELEQRLLPIFAQAFHVESPNVNVPFGQLGGTSLDVIMALSMIREQ
                     IYKNIGVTVLYDNPSIRQLAQILEPLIIDQDEEQKQDISTTLTTTQLEEDQYRVMPSIF
                     IETLGILVLICQWLFPIWMAYRYNCYFSILLMPLVHMLMYVICQHLLLWSETKVTKVNM
                     LYSWSYYRWWFLERLWSINNSYWLKYLLGTPFYNFYLRLCGARIGRGVHIFSTLIDAPW
                     LLEVGDSTFIDTDAIFSNLSYYEQTYKLNLIRIGSYCSIGTRCVLYDEVTIPDNTYIES
                     MSKLTGDVSPTIKHTSINDRSFSWKQVIYQLICLLCLIIIHSTLLTLTYKIYQFCLTIC
                     MPIPIAIALSWLFWTIMCLSVVMFLLKYIIGSVTPGNYPVNSYYFLHRVWLRQLIISSF
                     HRSYEFLSSYSTISNVLLSWLNADIEDDVKFGEFQPILSFPSNLLKIQQGVTTFAKVRL
                     APFEITPAGDCRLNTIILGSGSNLGNGCTLLPGTRLPNKTMVGNLTLITENTSISGAGS
                     VLLGIPSRQMPFIMPEEETMSIDKLPSLKSSSLRIFMSTCMIYLLSKCISTTIYWLLPT
                     FIAPIVHACLFCIMHRYLILSTSSEATFTYSETITRTHEFISTALIEFNIFIGPFLSGT
                     QYLVHLFRILGAHIGQDVILPTIGCLTDPHLITIGNHVRLQTEACLQVNIL*"
     BGC_Domain      complement(20001..20201)
                     /index=2
                     /bitscore="36.3"
                     /evalue="2.5e-11"
                     /locus_id=47
                     /locus_tag="PCP"
                     /prot_end=305
                     /prot_seq="EQRLLPIFAQAFHVESPNVNVPFGQLGGTSLDVIMALSMIREQIYKNI
                     GVTVLYDNPSIRQLAQILE"
                     /prot_start=238
                     /type="PCP"
                     /module=True
                     /module_type="nrps"
                     /reduction="ketone"
                     /module_index="10.0"
                     /end_part=False
                     /start_part=False
                     /trans_AT=False
                     /epi="L"
                     /MT=False
                     /M_start="56260.0"
                     /M_end="57133.0"
                     /duplicate=False
                     /specificity="dhb"
                     /probability="0.0"
                     /specificity_all="dhb (0.178); F (0.154); E (0.152); A
                     (0.074); L (0.072); aad (0.059); D (0.04); P (0.031); V
                     (0.03); Y (0.023); W (0.02); G (0.019); S (0.019); N
                     (0.018); K (0.014); C (0.013); orn (0.013); I (0.012); dab
                     (0.01); R (0.009); hpg (0.009); H (0.008); Q (0.007); horn
                     (0.007); T (0.004); bht (0.003); pip (0.002); dhbu (0.0);
                     dhpg (0.0); "
                     /is_postmod=False
                     /pm_type
                     /pm_domain_type
                     /block_id=1
                     /corr_domain_id=24
                     /cluster_id=1
                     /substructure="C(=O)Oc1c(O)c(ccc1)"
                     /cluster_id_ori=1
                     /block_id_ori="3.0"
                     /CDS id="AVAG00591_full_contig_47"
     BGC_Module      complement(20001..20873)
                     /block_id=1
                     /block_id_ori="3.0"
                     /cluster_id=1
                     /cluster_id_ori=1
                     /domain_id="2 , 1"
                     /end_part=False
                     /epi="L"
                     /locus_tag="nrps"
                     /module_index="10.0"
                     /module_type="nrps"
                     /reduction="ketone"
                     /specificity="dhb"
                     /specificity_all="dhb (0.178); F (0.154); E (0.152); A
                     (0.074); L (0.072); aad (0.059); D (0.04); P (0.031); V
                     (0.03); Y (0.023); W (0.02); G (0.019); S (0.019); N
                     (0.018); K (0.014); C (0.013); orn (0.013); I (0.012); dab
                     (0.01); R (0.009); hpg (0.009); H (0.008); Q (0.007); horn
                     (0.007); T (0.004); bht (0.003); pip (0.002); dhbu (0.0);
                     dhpg (0.0); "
                     /start_part=False
                     /types="A_NRPS , PCP"
     BGC_Block       complement(20001..40282)
                     /block_id=1
                     /block_id_ori="3.0"
                     /cluster_id=1
                     /cluster_id_ori=1
                     /full_structure="CCC(=O)N[C@H](CCCC(=O)O)C(=O)N[C@H](Cc1ccc
                     cc1)C(=O)Oc1c(O)c(ccc1)C(=O)N[C@H](CCCC(=O)O)C(=O)N[C@H](Cc
                     1ccccc1)C(=O)N[C@H](CCCC(=O)O)C(=O)N[C@H](CCCC(=O)O)C(=O)N[
                     C@H](CCCC(=O)O)C(=O)Oc1c(O)c(ccc1)"
                     /locus_tag="pks-nrps"
                     /module_index="1 , 2 , 3 , 4 , 5 , 6 , 7 , 8 , 9 , 10"
                     /module_type="pks-nrps"
     BGC_Cluster     complement(20001..40282)
                     /block_id="1"
                     /block_id_ori="3.0"
                     /cluster_id=1
                     /full_structure="CCC(=O)N[C@H](CCCC(=O)O)C(=O)N[C@H](Cc1ccc
                     cc1)C(=O)Oc1c(O)c(ccc1)C(=O)N[C@H](CCCC(=O)O)C(=O)N[C@H](Cc
                     1ccccc1)C(=O)N[C@H](CCCC(=O)O)C(=O)N[C@H](CCCC(=O)O)C(=O)N[
                     C@H](CCCC(=O)O)C(=O)Oc1c(O)c(ccc1)"
                     /locus_tag="pks-nrps"
     BGC_Domain      complement(20514..20873)
                     /index=4
                     /bitscore="104.7"
                     /evalue="2.8e-32"
                     /locus_id=47
                     /locus_tag="A_NRPS"
                     /prot_end=134
                     /prot_seq="NRCHIWNLYGPAEITIGCTIQLVDATCEQSTIPIGSLIPGYRCVILDD
                     FGEPVFVGQEGELLVTGVGVYAGYLGRDDLTKKALVHMHDELFYKTGDLVRADNNCVVH
                     YVGRKDHQVKLHG"
                     /prot_start=14
                     /type="A_NRPS"
                     /module=True
                     /module_type="nrps"
                     /reduction="ketone"
                     /module_index="10.0"
                     /end_part=False
                     /start_part=False
                     /trans_AT=False
                     /epi="L"
                     /MT=False
                     /M_start="56260.0"
                     /M_end="57133.0"
                     /duplicate=False
                     /specificity="dhb"
                     /probability="0.0"
                     /specificity_all="dhb (0.178); F (0.154); E (0.152); A
                     (0.074); L (0.072); aad (0.059); D (0.04); P (0.031); V
                     (0.03); Y (0.023); W (0.02); G (0.019); S (0.019); N
                     (0.018); K (0.014); C (0.013); orn (0.013); I (0.012); dab
                     (0.01); R (0.009); hpg (0.009); H (0.008); Q (0.007); horn
                     (0.007); T (0.004); bht (0.003); pip (0.002); dhbu (0.0);
                     dhpg (0.0); "
                     /is_postmod=False
                     /pm_type
                     /pm_domain_type
                     /block_id=1
                     /corr_domain_id=23
                     /cluster_id=1
                     /substructure="C(=O)Oc1c(O)c(ccc1)"
                     /cluster_id_ori=1
                     /block_id_ori="3.0"
                     /CDS id="AVAG00591_full_contig_47"
     CDS             complement(21085..21396)
                     /note="ID=1_48;partial=00;start_type=GTG;rbs_motif=None;rbs
                     _spacer=None;gc_cont=0.337;conf=82.84;score=6.85;cscore=8.7
                     7;sscore=-1.92;rscore=-1.10;uscore=0.35;tscore=-1.17;"
                     /locus_tag="AVAG00591_full_contig_48"
                     /strand="-1"
                     /translation="MGVFSKNDTVLQTTKCSFDIHVEDLIGTFVIGASLVMMRPDGLMD
                     FPYLIDLVDSKKITYFNSVPSYLAALCLYLDRCLENVSLNHVRSICSGGKYKIIKDKT*
                     "
     BGC_Domain      complement(21112..21384)
                     /index=5
                     /bitscore="39.3"
                     /evalue="2.1e-12"
                     /locus_id=48
                     /locus_tag="A_NRPS"
                     /prot_end=95
                     /prot_seq="SKNDTVLQTTKCSFDIHVEDLIGTFVIGASLVMMRPDGLMDFPYLIDL
                     VDSKKITYFNSVPSYLAALCLYLDRCLENVSLNHVRSICSGGK"
                     /prot_start=4
                     /type="A_NRPS"
                     /module=True
                     /module_type="nrps"
                     /reduction="ketone"
                     /module_index="9.0"
                     /end_part=False
                     /start_part=False
                     /trans_AT=False
                     /epi="L"
                     /MT=False
                     /M_start="57371.0"
                     /M_end="57644.0"
                     /duplicate=False
                     /specificity="aad"
                     /probability="0.149"
                     /specificity_all="aad (0.149); L (0.139); F (0.104); E
                     (0.08); D (0.073); A (0.071); C (0.047); dhb (0.046); S
                     (0.044); G (0.033); Y (0.033); orn (0.026); P (0.021); V
                     (0.019); W (0.017); T (0.013); N (0.012); Q (0.012); K
                     (0.011); R (0.011); I (0.008); horn (0.008); hpg (0.006);
                     pip (0.006); dab (0.005); H (0.003); bht (0.001); dhbu
                     (0.001); dhpg (0.001); "
                     /is_postmod=False
                     /pm_type
                     /pm_domain_type
                     /block_id=1
                     /corr_domain_id=22
                     /cluster_id=1
                     /substructure="C(=O)N[C@H](CCCC(=O)O)"
                     /cluster_id_ori=1
                     /block_id_ori="3.0"
                     /CDS id="AVAG00591_full_contig_48"
     BGC_Module      complement(21112..21384)
                     /block_id=1
                     /block_id_ori="3.0"
                     /cluster_id=1
                     /cluster_id_ori=1
                     /domain_id="3"
                     /end_part=False
                     /epi="L"
                     /locus_tag="nrps"
                     /module_index="9.0"
                     /module_type="nrps"
                     /reduction="ketone"
                     /specificity="aad"
                     /specificity_all="aad (0.149); L (0.139); F (0.104); E
                     (0.08); D (0.073); A (0.071); C (0.047); dhb (0.046); S
                     (0.044); G (0.033); Y (0.033); orn (0.026); P (0.021); V
                     (0.019); W (0.017); T (0.013); N (0.012); Q (0.012); K
                     (0.011); R (0.011); I (0.008); horn (0.008); hpg (0.006);
                     pip (0.006); dab (0.005); H (0.003); bht (0.001); dhbu
                     (0.001); dhpg (0.001); "
                     /start_part=False
                     /types="A_NRPS"
     CDS             complement(21493..21783)
                     /note="ID=1_49;partial=00;start_type=ATG;rbs_motif=None;rbs
                     _spacer=None;gc_cont=0.381;conf=86.45;score=8.06;cscore=7.5
                     6;sscore=0.50;rscore=-1.10;uscore=-1.95;tscore=2.76;"
                     /locus_tag="AVAG00591_full_contig_49"
                     /strand="-1"
                     /translation="MVGAVYCPLSPQDPKQRLQTLVKETRSHLVLVHSLTQSKLDADEI
                     TMNMDTTINVNRIMSDNDLDRLSCINVTTESIGYIIFTSGSTGIPKAVSVK*"
     BGC_Domain      complement(21499..21780)
                     /index=6
                     /bitscore="51.9"
                     /evalue="3e-16"
                     /locus_id=49
                     /locus_tag="A_NRPS"
                     /prot_end=95
                     /prot_seq="VGAVYCPLSPQDPKQRLQTLVKETRSHLVLVHSLTQSKLDADEITMNM
                     DTTINVNRIMSDNDLDRLSCINVTTESIGYIIFTSGSTGIPKAVSV"
                     /prot_start=1
                     /type="A_NRPS"
                     /module=True
                     /module_type="nrps"
                     /reduction="ketone"
                     /module_index="8.0"
                     /end_part=False
                     /start_part=False
                     /trans_AT=False
                     /epi="L"
                     /MT=False
                     /M_start="57758.0"
                     /M_end="58040.0"
                     /duplicate=False
                     /specificity="aad"
                     /probability="0.177"
                     /specificity_all="aad (0.177); L (0.13); F (0.108); D
                     (0.104); dhb (0.086); E (0.081); A (0.078); V (0.044); S
                     (0.023); P (0.021); Y (0.021); C (0.018); I (0.017); N
                     (0.013); orn (0.013); G (0.011); W (0.01); K (0.008); dab
                     (0.007); pip (0.006); T (0.005); Q (0.004); R (0.004); horn
                     (0.004); H (0.002); bht (0.002); hpg (0.002); dhpg (0.001);
                     dhbu (0.0); "
                     /is_postmod=False
                     /pm_type
                     /pm_domain_type
                     /block_id=1
                     /corr_domain_id=21
                     /cluster_id=1
                     /substructure="C(=O)N[C@H](CCCC(=O)O)"
                     /cluster_id_ori=1
                     /block_id_ori="3.0"
                     /CDS id="AVAG00591_full_contig_49"
     BGC_Module      complement(21499..21780)
                     /block_id=1
                     /block_id_ori="3.0"
                     /cluster_id=1
                     /cluster_id_ori=1
                     /domain_id="4"
                     /end_part=False
                     /epi="L"
                     /locus_tag="nrps"
                     /module_index="8.0"
                     /module_type="nrps"
                     /reduction="ketone"
                     /specificity="aad"
                     /specificity_all="aad (0.177); L (0.13); F (0.108); D
                     (0.104); dhb (0.086); E (0.081); A (0.078); V (0.044); S
                     (0.023); P (0.021); Y (0.021); C (0.018); I (0.017); N
                     (0.013); orn (0.013); G (0.011); W (0.01); K (0.008); dab
                     (0.007); pip (0.006); T (0.005); Q (0.004); R (0.004); horn
                     (0.004); H (0.002); bht (0.002); hpg (0.002); dhpg (0.001);
                     dhbu (0.0); "
                     /start_part=False
                     /types="A_NRPS"
     CDS             complement(21829..22029)
                     /note="ID=1_50;partial=00;start_type=ATG;rbs_motif=None;rbs
                     _spacer=None;gc_cont=0.279;conf=99.21;score=21.05;cscore=17
                     .58;sscore=3.47;rscore=-1.38;uscore=-10.01;tscore=2.19;"
                     /locus_tag="AVAG00591_full_contig_50"
                     /strand="-1"
                     /translation="MDHPQKIAVELDEQMLSYNELYFYVQELSSMLIDINDVKEGDIVC
                     QCVERSISMVKQRFHMKIVDF*"
     BGC_Domain      complement(21865..22023)
                     /index=7
                     /bitscore="22.0"
                     /evalue="3.7e-07"
                     /locus_id=50
                     /locus_tag="A_NRPS"
                     /prot_end=55
                     /prot_seq="HPQKIAVELDEQMLSYNELYFYVQELSSMLIDINDVKEGDIVCQCVER
                     SISMV"
                     /prot_start=2
                     /type="A_NRPS"
                     /module=True
                     /module_type="nrps"
                     /reduction="ketone"
                     /module_index="7.0"
                     /end_part=False
                     /start_part=False
                     /trans_AT=False
                     /epi="L"
                     /MT=False
                     /M_start="58124.0"
                     /M_end="59770.0"
                     /duplicate=False
                     /specificity="aad"
                     /probability="0.174"
                     /specificity_all="aad (0.174); dhb (0.14); L (0.123); E
                     (0.121); F (0.099); D (0.098); A (0.052); Y (0.026); P
                     (0.025); V (0.025); S (0.017); C (0.014); G (0.011); W
                     (0.01); R (0.009); orn (0.009); K (0.008); dab (0.007); I
                     (0.006); pip (0.006); N (0.005); T (0.005); Q (0.002); bht
                     (0.002); dhpg (0.002); hpg (0.002); dhbu (0.001); horn
                     (0.001); H (0.0); "
                     /is_postmod=False
                     /pm_type
                     /pm_domain_type
                     /block_id=1
                     /corr_domain_id=20
                     /cluster_id=1
                     /substructure="C(=O)N[C@H](CCCC(=O)O)"
                     /cluster_id_ori=1
                     /block_id_ori="3.0"
                     /CDS id="AVAG00591_full_contig_50"
     BGC_Module      complement(21865..23510)
                     /block_id=1
                     /block_id_ori="3.0"
                     /cluster_id=1
                     /cluster_id_ori=1
                     /domain_id="6 , 5"
                     /end_part=False
                     /epi="L"
                     /locus_tag="nrps"
                     /module_index="7.0"
                     /module_type="nrps"
                     /reduction="ketone"
                     /specificity="aad"
                     /specificity_all="aad (0.174); dhb (0.14); L (0.123); E
                     (0.121); F (0.099); D (0.098); A (0.052); Y (0.026); P
                     (0.025); V (0.025); S (0.017); C (0.014); G (0.011); W
                     (0.01); R (0.009); orn (0.009); K (0.008); dab (0.007); I
                     (0.006); pip (0.006); N (0.005); T (0.005); Q (0.002); bht
                     (0.002); dhpg (0.002); hpg (0.002); dhbu (0.001); horn
                     (0.001); H (0.0); "
                     /start_part=False
                     /types="C_NRPS , A_NRPS"
     CDS             complement(22029..24587)
                     /note="ID=1_51;partial=00;start_type=ATG;rbs_motif=None;rbs
                     _spacer=None;gc_cont=0.399;conf=99.99;score=217.16;cscore=2
                     16.00;sscore=1.16;rscore=-1.10;uscore=0.14;tscore=2.76;"
                     /locus_tag="AVAG00591_full_contig_51"
                     /strand="-1"
                     /translation="MELICIYFIGEPLPIQLVHKLDKHLSSMTRSNDPCRIWNLYGPAE
                     VTLDCLYHNVDLMDEQSSVPVGRLLPGYQCIVVDDFLEPIYIGQEGELFVGGVGIFAGY
                     LRREDLNEQILININNQLFYRTGDLVRLNSDNLFYYVGRKDHQVKLHGQRIELGEIERC
                     LLDVSSDVSACVVVKWGSDHLVAYVQSIHINEEQLRNYCRSHLPPFMVPSMFIILEHLP
                     MSANGKLDRKLLPTPDIATLSLNSAMSGNDQQCTEPKNDIERRIHSLWCEILQCKQIST
                     TVNFFGIGGHSLLLIQIYHRYKIMFKFDTHAVNIAQMFQHSTIVDHACFIQQAQDTDRQ
                     EHEEEEEYNWLPLHIIQGQVSFAQERIFLDEQIRFGSQGNRMYGVRLAYGISNCTKPVS
                     IKRLRQAIQILITKHSALRTNIFLDVAGEVIQSAVPIIDSDELLFGFTVLHIDNHDMED
                     ISKMIHDSNLFNLNEGRVLHCHIVRQHSPSLQDDDDQLTTNDIILFHIHHSAFDGVSTS
                     IFMQDLSLAYNDNDLLPTDDNTLQYIDYSVYERQMDMTLSGEFWKTQLDGYDLENKLVI
                     PFDRHRLPNDERTGKASVAQITFDHQLXXXXXXXXXXXXXNYASTSNVTPFQLGLATFY
                     AFLFKLSNGQQDLCIGSVNANRYRTELQDIIGMFVATLPYRIQLDSSHSFKQLVQQVRN
                     LCLSILEHSHYPLQYIIGNQHSPAFLEIMYDFITISSNNQQINLDGSILEPISLDKDDF
                     VAKFDLMLSFTQKSSNEISCSLICSQDRYDQSTVEILXXXXXXXXXXXXXXXXXXXXXX
                     XXXXXXXXXXXXXXXXXXXXXXXXXXXXXXXXXHNYFVNK*"
     BGC_Domain      complement(22548..23510)
                     /index=8
                     /bitscore="141.6"
                     /evalue="1.9e-43"
                     /locus_id=51
                     /locus_tag="C_NRPS"
                     /prot_end=680
                     /prot_seq="VSFAQERIFLDEQIRFGSQGNRMYGVRLAYGISNCTKPVSIKRLRQAI
                     QILITKHSALRTNIFLDVAGEVIQSAVPIIDSDELLFGFTVLHIDNHDMEDISKMIHDS
                     NLFNLNEGRVLHCHIVRQHSPSLQDDDDQLTTNDIILFHIHHSAFDGVSTSIFMQDLSL
                     AYNDNDLLPTDDNTLQYIDYSVYERQMDMTLSGEFWKTQLDGYDLENKLVIPFDRHRLP
                     NDERTGKASVAQITFDHQLXXXXXXXXXXXXXNYASTSNVTPFQLGLATFYAFLFKLSN
                     GQQDLCIGSVNANRYRTELQDIIGMFVATLPYRIQLD"
                     /prot_start=359
                     /type="C_NRPS"
                     /module=True
                     /module_type="nrps"
                     /reduction="ketone"
                     /module_index="7.0"
                     /end_part=False
                     /start_part=False
                     /trans_AT=False
                     /epi="L"
                     /MT=False
                     /M_start="58124.0"
                     /M_end="59770.0"
                     /duplicate=False
                     /specificity="aad"
                     /probability="0.174"
                     /specificity_all="aad (0.174); dhb (0.14); L (0.123); E
                     (0.121); F (0.099); D (0.098); A (0.052); Y (0.026); P
                     (0.025); V (0.025); S (0.017); C (0.014); G (0.011); W
                     (0.01); R (0.009); orn (0.009); K (0.008); dab (0.007); I
                     (0.006); pip (0.006); N (0.005); T (0.005); Q (0.002); bht
                     (0.002); dhpg (0.002); hpg (0.002); dhbu (0.001); horn
                     (0.001); H (0.0); "
                     /is_postmod=False
                     /pm_type
                     /pm_domain_type
                     /block_id=1
                     /corr_domain_id=19
                     /cluster_id=1
                     /substructure="C(=O)N[C@H](CCCC(=O)O)"
                     /cluster_id_ori=1
                     /block_id_ori="3.0"
                     /CDS id="AVAG00591_full_contig_51"
     BGC_Domain      complement(23592..23801)
                     /index=9
                     /bitscore="43.3"
                     /evalue="1.7e-13"
                     /locus_id=51
                     /locus_tag="PCP"
                     /prot_end=332
                     /prot_seq="ERRIHSLWCEILQCKQISTTVNFFGIGGHSLLLIQIYHRYKIMFKFDT
                     HAVNIAQMFQHSTIVDHACFIQ"
                     /prot_start=262
                     /type="PCP"
                     /module=True
                     /module_type="nrps"
                     /reduction="ketone"
                     /module_index="6.0"
                     /end_part=False
                     /start_part=False
                     /trans_AT=False
                     /epi="L"
                     /MT=False
                     /M_start="59851.0"
                     /M_end="60832.0"
                     /duplicate=False
                     /specificity="F"
                     /probability="0.0"
                     /specificity_all="F (0.178); E (0.172); A (0.1); dhb
                     (0.087); aad (0.06); L (0.057); D (0.04); P (0.04); S
                     (0.027); V (0.026); Y (0.026); orn (0.024); G (0.022); C
                     (0.017); N (0.016); horn (0.014); dab (0.013); hpg (0.012);
                     Q (0.01); K (0.009); I (0.008); R (0.008); H (0.007); T
                     (0.007); W (0.006); dhpg (0.006); pip (0.004); bht (0.002);
                     dhbu (0.002); "
                     /is_postmod=False
                     /pm_type
                     /pm_domain_type
                     /block_id=1
                     /corr_domain_id=18
                     /cluster_id=1
                     /substructure="C(=O)N[C@H](Cc1ccccc1)"
                     /cluster_id_ori=1
                     /block_id_ori="3.0"
                     /CDS id="AVAG00591_full_contig_51"
     BGC_Module      complement(23592..24572)
                     /block_id=1
                     /block_id_ori="3.0"
                     /cluster_id=1
                     /cluster_id_ori=1
                     /domain_id="8 , 7"
                     /end_part=False
                     /epi="L"
                     /locus_tag="nrps"
                     /module_index="6.0"
                     /module_type="nrps"
                     /reduction="ketone"
                     /specificity="F"
                     /specificity_all="F (0.178); E (0.172); A (0.1); dhb
                     (0.087); aad (0.06); L (0.057); D (0.04); P (0.04); S
                     (0.027); V (0.026); Y (0.026); orn (0.024); G (0.022); C
                     (0.017); N (0.016); horn (0.014); dab (0.013); hpg (0.012);
                     Q (0.01); K (0.009); I (0.008); R (0.008); H (0.007); T
                     (0.007); W (0.006); dhpg (0.006); pip (0.004); bht (0.002);
                     dhbu (0.002); "
                     /start_part=False
                     /types="A_NRPS , PCP"
     BGC_Domain      complement(24132..24572)
                     /index=10
                     /bitscore="107.8"
                     /evalue="3.1e-33"
                     /locus_id=51
                     /locus_tag="A_NRPS"
                     /prot_end=152
                     /prot_seq="IYFIGEPLPIQLVHKLDKHLSSMTRSNDPCRIWNLYGPAEVTLDCLYH
                     NVDLMDEQSSVPVGRLLPGYQCIVVDDFLEPIYIGQEGELFVGGVGIFAGYLRREDLNE
                     QILININNQLFYRTGDLVRLNSDNLFYYVGRKDHQVKLHG"
                     /prot_start=5
                     /type="A_NRPS"
                     /module=True
                     /module_type="nrps"
                     /reduction="ketone"
                     /module_index="6.0"
                     /end_part=False
                     /start_part=False
                     /trans_AT=False
                     /epi="L"
                     /MT=False
                     /M_start="59851.0"
                     /M_end="60832.0"
                     /duplicate=False
                     /specificity="F"
                     /probability="0.0"
                     /specificity_all="F (0.178); E (0.172); A (0.1); dhb
                     (0.087); aad (0.06); L (0.057); D (0.04); P (0.04); S
                     (0.027); V (0.026); Y (0.026); orn (0.024); G (0.022); C
                     (0.017); N (0.016); horn (0.014); dab (0.013); hpg (0.012);
                     Q (0.01); K (0.009); I (0.008); R (0.008); H (0.007); T
                     (0.007); W (0.006); dhpg (0.006); pip (0.004); bht (0.002);
                     dhbu (0.002); "
                     /is_postmod=False
                     /pm_type
                     /pm_domain_type
                     /block_id=1
                     /corr_domain_id=17
                     /cluster_id=1
                     /substructure="C(=O)N[C@H](Cc1ccccc1)"
                     /cluster_id_ori=1
                     /block_id_ori="3.0"
                     /CDS id="AVAG00591_full_contig_51"
     CDS             complement(25100..25330)
                     /note="ID=1_52;partial=00;start_type=GTG;rbs_motif=GGAG/GAG
                     G;rbs_spacer=5-10bp;gc_cont=0.303;conf=84.12;score=7.25;csc
                     ore=5.46;sscore=1.79;rscore=6.69;uscore=-3.62;tscore=-1.29;
                     "
                     /locus_tag="AVAG00591_full_contig_52"
                     /strand="-1"
                     /translation="MKETKSSVILVHNLTCEKFDMEYITMNIDILINVSCSVIDTSINH
                     LLDITIKGDNIAYIIFTSGSTGIPKAVSSLY*"
     BGC_Domain      complement(25115..25198)
                     /index=11
                     /bitscore="27.4"
                     /evalue="8.6e-09"
                     /locus_id=52
                     /locus_tag="A_NRPS"
                     /prot_end=72
                     /prot_seq="HLLDITIKGDNIAYIIFTSGSTGIPKAV"
                     /prot_start=44
                     /type="A_NRPS"
                     /module=True
                     /module_type="nrps"
                     /reduction="ketone"
                     /module_index="5.0"
                     /end_part=False
                     /start_part=False
                     /trans_AT=False
                     /epi="L"
                     /MT=False
                     /M_start="61374.0"
                     /M_end="63291.0"
                     /duplicate=False
                     /specificity="aad"
                     /probability="0.212"
                     /specificity_all="aad (0.212); L (0.147); dhb (0.131); E
                     (0.107); F (0.09); D (0.089); A (0.065); V (0.025); P
                     (0.019); Y (0.015); C (0.013); S (0.011); I (0.008); K
                     (0.008); W (0.008); dab (0.008); orn (0.008); N (0.007); G
                     (0.006); R (0.006); pip (0.005); Q (0.003); H (0.002); T
                     (0.002); bht (0.002); hpg (0.002); horn (0.001); dhbu
                     (0.0); dhpg (0.0); "
                     /is_postmod=False
                     /pm_type
                     /pm_domain_type
                     /block_id=1
                     /corr_domain_id=16
                     /cluster_id=1
                     /substructure="C(=O)N[C@H](CCCC(=O)O)"
                     /cluster_id_ori=1
                     /block_id_ori="3.0"
                     /CDS id="AVAG00591_full_contig_52"
     BGC_Module      complement(25115..27031)
                     /block_id=1
                     /block_id_ori="3.0"
                     /cluster_id=1
                     /cluster_id_ori=1
                     /domain_id="10 , 9"
                     /end_part=False
                     /epi="L"
                     /locus_tag="nrps"
                     /module_index="5.0"
                     /module_type="nrps"
                     /reduction="ketone"
                     /specificity="aad"
                     /specificity_all="aad (0.212); L (0.147); dhb (0.131); E
                     (0.107); F (0.09); D (0.089); A (0.065); V (0.025); P
                     (0.019); Y (0.015); C (0.013); S (0.011); I (0.008); K
                     (0.008); W (0.008); dab (0.008); orn (0.008); N (0.007); G
                     (0.006); R (0.006); pip (0.005); Q (0.003); H (0.002); T
                     (0.002); bht (0.002); hpg (0.002); horn (0.001); dhbu
                     (0.0); dhpg (0.0); "
                     /start_part=False
                     /types="C_NRPS , A_NRPS"
     CDS             complement(25439..27037)
                     /note="ID=1_53;partial=00;start_type=GTG;rbs_motif=None;rbs
                     _spacer=None;gc_cont=0.313;conf=100.00;score=150.16;cscore=
                     155.74;sscore=-5.58;rscore=-1.10;uscore=-3.31;tscore=-1.17;
                     "
                     /locus_tag="AVAG00591_full_contig_53"
                     /strand="-1"
                     /translation="MGIYNELNVLKIASGTVSIARLRQAFRHVIRKHMTLRTSLALEYV
                     QTGLTQRITQIHHTFDFAPTQIFDNDNHLHCLLRETSHNPNLFDLRDGHVLYCQLFRKR
                     ISNDSSNDELLFAHDLILIAFHHITFDRNSRQIFLQDLSLAYNDNDLLPTDDNTLQYID
                     YSVYERQMDMTLSGEFWKTQLDGYDLENKLVIPFDRHRLPNDERSGKASVAQITFDHQL
                     SQSFLNYASTSNVTPFQLGLATFYAFLFKLSNGQQDLCIGSVNANRYRTELQDIIGMFV
                     ATLPYRIQLDSSHSFKQLVQQVRNLCLSILEHSHYPLQYIIGNQHSPAFLEIMYDFITI
                     SSNNEQINLDGSILEPISLDKDDFVAKFDLMLSFTQKSSNEISCSLICSQDRYDQSTVE
                     ILLERFSHLLSQLFDSSISSIEEQLSLYKLSIILPKEQIIIDTMKNHDINRSAAPKLTI
                     PQLFCQQVMDHPQKIAVELDEQMLSYNELYFYVQELSSMLIDINDVKEGDIVCQCVERS
                     ISMVKQRFHMKIVDF*"
     BGC_Domain      complement(26165..27031)
                     /index=12
                     /bitscore="145.2"
                     /evalue="1.5e-44"
                     /locus_id=53
                     /locus_tag="C_NRPS"
                     /prot_end=291
                     /prot_seq="IYNELNVLKIASGTVSIARLRQAFRHVIRKHMTLRTSLALEYVQTGLT
                     QRITQIHHTFDFAPTQIFDNDNHLHCLLRETSHNPNLFDLRDGHVLYCQLFRKRISNDS
                     SNDELLFAHDLILIAFHHITFDRNSRQIFLQDLSLAYNDNDLLPTDDNTLQYIDYSVYE
                     RQMDMTLSGEFWKTQLDGYDLENKLVIPFDRHRLPNDERSGKASVAQITFDHQLSQSFL
                     NYASTSNVTPFQLGLATFYAFLFKLSNGQQDLCIGSVNANRYRTELQDIIGMFVATLPY
                     RIQLD"
                     /prot_start=2
                     /type="C_NRPS"
                     /module=True
                     /module_type="nrps"
                     /reduction="ketone"
                     /module_index="5.0"
                     /end_part=False
                     /start_part=False
                     /trans_AT=False
                     /epi="L"
                     /MT=False
                     /M_start="61374.0"
                     /M_end="63291.0"
                     /duplicate=False
                     /specificity="aad"
                     /probability="0.212"
                     /specificity_all="aad (0.212); L (0.147); dhb (0.131); E
                     (0.107); F (0.09); D (0.089); A (0.065); V (0.025); P
                     (0.019); Y (0.015); C (0.013); S (0.011); I (0.008); K
                     (0.008); W (0.008); dab (0.008); orn (0.008); N (0.007); G
                     (0.006); R (0.006); pip (0.005); Q (0.003); H (0.002); T
                     (0.002); bht (0.002); hpg (0.002); horn (0.001); dhbu
                     (0.0); dhpg (0.0); "
                     /is_postmod=False
                     /pm_type
                     /pm_domain_type
                     /block_id=1
                     /corr_domain_id=15
                     /cluster_id=1
                     /substructure="C(=O)N[C@H](CCCC(=O)O)"
                     /cluster_id_ori=1
                     /block_id_ori="3.0"
                     /CDS id="AVAG00591_full_contig_53"
     CDS             complement(27159..28127)
                     /note="ID=1_54;partial=00;start_type=ATG;rbs_motif=None;rbs
                     _spacer=None;gc_cont=0.323;conf=100.00;score=111.69;cscore=
                     112.50;sscore=-0.81;rscore=-1.10;uscore=-3.40;tscore=2.76;"
                     /locus_tag="AVAG00591_full_contig_54"
                     /strand="-1"
                     /translation="MIEYFGESDINFYNLYGPAECTLTSVYHHITNEDIKSGVIPIGIP
                     FPGMQAQILDQYYQPVIPGHVGELYLDGIQRFPGYYDRDDLTQRVLIGSFYRTGDLVSQ
                     NSITGNIYYLGRQDFQVKLRGQRIELAEIERCLLEIVSACVVIKHDEYLVAYVQGRDID
                     LDTLRNHCQSRLPPFMIPSIFIVMESFPLNKSGKLDRQMLPKPTELPTISSNDLIELNT
                     DMEIEIHKLWCEILKCDVPASKTSNFFSVGGHSMLLMQLYHRYQTLFMFDSKTISITSF
                     FRQSTIGEHAKLLEGVADTVTSHKITSWLPLHINEGKSYYV*"
     BGC_Domain      complement(27243..27449)
                     /index=13
                     /bitscore="40.2"
                     /evalue="1.5e-12"
                     /locus_id=54
                     /locus_tag="PCP"
                     /prot_end=295
                     /prot_seq="EIHKLWCEILKCDVPASKTSNFFSVGGHSMLLMQLYHRYQTLFMFDSK
                     TISITSFFRQSTIGEHAKLLE"
                     /prot_start=226
                     /type="PCP"
                     /module=True
                     /module_type="nrps"
                     /reduction="ketone"
                     /module_index="4.0"
                     /end_part=False
                     /start_part=False
                     /trans_AT=False
                     /epi="L"
                     /MT=False
                     /M_start="63502.0"
                     /M_end="64366.0"
                     /duplicate=False
                     /specificity="dhb"
                     /probability="0.0"
                     /specificity_all="dhb (0.185); E (0.152); F (0.148); A
                     (0.076); L (0.073); aad (0.058); D (0.039); P (0.036); V
                     (0.032); G (0.023); orn (0.02); Y (0.019); C (0.017); hpg
                     (0.017); S (0.015); W (0.014); K (0.012); horn (0.012); Q
                     (0.008); T (0.008); R (0.007); dab (0.007); I (0.006); N
                     (0.005); dhpg (0.005); pip (0.003); H (0.002); bht (0.001);
                     dhbu (0.0); "
                     /is_postmod=False
                     /pm_type
                     /pm_domain_type
                     /block_id=1
                     /corr_domain_id=14
                     /cluster_id=1
                     /substructure="C(=O)Oc1c(O)c(ccc1)"
                     /cluster_id_ori=1
                     /block_id_ori="3.0"
                     /CDS id="AVAG00591_full_contig_54"
     BGC_Module      complement(27243..28106)
                     /block_id=1
                     /block_id_ori="3.0"
                     /cluster_id=1
                     /cluster_id_ori=1
                     /domain_id="12 , 11"
                     /end_part=False
                     /epi="L"
                     /locus_tag="nrps"
                     /module_index="4.0"
                     /module_type="nrps"
                     /reduction="ketone"
                     /specificity="dhb"
                     /specificity_all="dhb (0.185); E (0.152); F (0.148); A
                     (0.076); L (0.073); aad (0.058); D (0.039); P (0.036); V
                     (0.032); G (0.023); orn (0.02); Y (0.019); C (0.017); hpg
                     (0.017); S (0.015); W (0.014); K (0.012); horn (0.012); Q
                     (0.008); T (0.008); R (0.007); dab (0.007); I (0.006); N
                     (0.005); dhpg (0.005); pip (0.003); H (0.002); bht (0.001);
                     dhbu (0.0); "
                     /start_part=False
                     /types="A_NRPS , PCP"
     BGC_Domain      complement(27753..28106)
                     /index=15
                     /bitscore="96.2"
                     /evalue="1e-29"
                     /locus_id=54
                     /locus_tag="A_NRPS"
                     /prot_end=125
                     /prot_seq="SDINFYNLYGPAECTLTSVYHHITNEDIKSGVIPIGIPFPGMQAQILD
                     QYYQPVIPGHVGELYLDGIQRFPGYYDRDDLTQRVLIGSFYRTGDLVSQNSITGNIYYL
                     GRQDFQVKLRG"
                     /prot_start=7
                     /type="A_NRPS"
                     /module=True
                     /module_type="nrps"
                     /reduction="ketone"
                     /module_index="4.0"
                     /end_part=False
                     /start_part=False
                     /trans_AT=False
                     /epi="L"
                     /MT=False
                     /M_start="63502.0"
                     /M_end="64366.0"
                     /duplicate=False
                     /specificity="dhb"
                     /probability="0.0"
                     /specificity_all="dhb (0.185); E (0.152); F (0.148); A
                     (0.076); L (0.073); aad (0.058); D (0.039); P (0.036); V
                     (0.032); G (0.023); orn (0.02); Y (0.019); C (0.017); hpg
                     (0.017); S (0.015); W (0.014); K (0.012); horn (0.012); Q
                     (0.008); T (0.008); R (0.007); dab (0.007); I (0.006); N
                     (0.005); dhpg (0.005); pip (0.003); H (0.002); bht (0.001);
                     dhbu (0.0); "
                     /is_postmod=False
                     /pm_type
                     /pm_domain_type
                     /block_id=1
                     /corr_domain_id=13
                     /cluster_id=1
                     /substructure="C(=O)Oc1c(O)c(ccc1)"
                     /cluster_id_ori=1
                     /block_id_ori="3.0"
                     /CDS id="AVAG00591_full_contig_54"
     CDS             complement(28160..28564)
                     /note="ID=1_55;partial=00;start_type=GTG;rbs_motif=None;rbs
                     _spacer=None;gc_cont=0.360;conf=66.10;score=2.90;cscore=6.7
                     7;sscore=-3.87;rscore=-1.10;uscore=-1.60;tscore=-1.17;"
                     /locus_tag="AVAG00591_full_contig_55"
                     /strand="-1"
                     /translation="MFLQVQITHRNFSSCISSFQHLSIITSRDVVVQMAQCSFDVHVKE
                     CLGTMMLGATLVLLRPHGYMDFNYLSSTIQQHKVTFFSVVPTMMTVLFEHLVDNDQVDR
                     LSTVRSLGFLGMFLFFLLKHTEVSSFFPLS*"
     BGC_Domain      complement(28229..28552)
                     /index=16
                     /bitscore="50.9"
                     /evalue="6.4e-16"
                     /locus_id=55
                     /locus_tag="A_NRPS"
                     /prot_end=112
                     /prot_seq="VQITHRNFSSCISSFQHLSIITSRDVVVQMAQCSFDVHVKECLGTMML
                     GATLVLLRPHGYMDFNYLSSTIQQHKVTFFSVVPTMMTVLFEHLVDNDQVDRLSTVRSL
                     G"
                     /prot_start=4
                     /type="A_NRPS"
                     /module=True
                     /module_type="nrps"
                     /reduction="ketone"
                     /module_index="3.0"
                     /end_part=False
                     /start_part=False
                     /trans_AT=False
                     /epi="L"
                     /MT=False
                     /M_start="64488.0"
                     /M_end="64812.0"
                     /duplicate=False
                     /specificity="F"
                     /probability="0.132"
                     /specificity_all="F (0.132); L (0.116); aad (0.1); A
                     (0.081); D (0.08); E (0.075); dhb (0.065); S (0.056); C
                     (0.029); Y (0.029); W (0.027); orn (0.024); V (0.023); P
                     (0.022); K (0.019); G (0.018); R (0.017); horn (0.016); T
                     (0.015); Q (0.011); N (0.01); H (0.009); hpg (0.008); I
                     (0.007); pip (0.006); dab (0.005); bht (0.0); dhbu (0.0);
                     dhpg (0.0); "
                     /is_postmod=False
                     /pm_type
                     /pm_domain_type
                     /block_id=1
                     /corr_domain_id=12
                     /cluster_id=1
                     /substructure="C(=O)N[C@H](Cc1ccccc1)"
                     /cluster_id_ori=1
                     /block_id_ori="3.0"
                     /CDS id="AVAG00591_full_contig_55"
     BGC_Module      complement(28229..28552)
                     /block_id=1
                     /block_id_ori="3.0"
                     /cluster_id=1
                     /cluster_id_ori=1
                     /domain_id="13"
                     /end_part=False
                     /epi="L"
                     /locus_tag="nrps"
                     /module_index="3.0"
                     /module_type="nrps"
                     /reduction="ketone"
                     /specificity="F"
                     /specificity_all="F (0.132); L (0.116); aad (0.1); A
                     (0.081); D (0.08); E (0.075); dhb (0.065); S (0.056); C
                     (0.029); Y (0.029); W (0.027); orn (0.024); V (0.023); P
                     (0.022); K (0.019); G (0.018); R (0.017); horn (0.016); T
                     (0.015); Q (0.011); N (0.01); H (0.009); hpg (0.008); I
                     (0.007); pip (0.006); dab (0.005); bht (0.0); dhbu (0.0);
                     dhpg (0.0); "
                     /start_part=False
                     /types="A_NRPS"
     CDS             complement(28720..30057)
                     /note="ID=1_56;partial=00;start_type=ATG;rbs_motif=GGA/GAG/
                     AGG;rbs_spacer=5-10bp;gc_cont=0.213;conf=99.99;score=182.82
                     ;cscore=176.71;sscore=6.11;rscore=2.17;uscore=0.50;tscore=2
                     .76;"
                     /locus_tag="AVAG00591_full_contig_56"
                     /strand="-1"
                     /translation="MTIANNYWFEMLHDYDINRSLALPFDHHRISNEQRTGRGISISFD
                     FNEDLSKHFLLFSINNNITIEQLSLACYFIFLFKLTNEEEDDLCIGMNIKGRYKDELQS
                     IIGMFVNAIPLRLQHINPYISFSYFIQRVQEMIINSMKMSYFPLQRILNQHSNNEIRLE
                     SFLDTSFEYETNETKFNKEHINIEEMKLSLVPYSLNIKTNEIVSKFDFSLRILHNKTNE
                     QFTCEINASLDLFNQKTIDLISQRFHILLQQLFLFSTFNLINQPIVELSLLLSDDIQTI
                     QSINYNNNNNTNEMSFKSLDKVHYEFIKQTLYHPQKISICLEEQSLTYAELLNKVYQLM
                     NYINKQNYSNKIICQCVERSIEMIIGQLAIITLGSSYCALSPDDPPTRLSNLVTQTNSS
                     FVLVHSATENHFNNHQNIINIQNYLFDNTINNNNNIDFNLSLNDIA*"
     BGC_Domain      complement(28828..29121)
                     /index=17
                     /bitscore="50.5"
                     /evalue="8.3e-16"
                     /locus_id=56
                     /locus_tag="A_NRPS"
                     /prot_end=410
                     /prot_seq="YHPQKISICLEEQSLTYAELLNKVYQLMNYINKQNYSNKIICQCVERS
                     IEMIIGQLAIITLGSSYCALSPDDPPTRLSNLVTQTNSSFVLVHSATENH"
                     /prot_start=312
                     /type="A_NRPS"
                     /module=True
                     /module_type="nrps"
                     /reduction="ketone"
                     /module_index="2.0"
                     /end_part=False
                     /start_part=False
                     /trans_AT=False
                     /epi="L"
                     /MT=False
                     /M_start="65087.0"
                     /M_end="66302.0"
                     /duplicate=False
                     /specificity="aad"
                     /probability="0.154"
                     /specificity_all="aad (0.154); dhb (0.11); F (0.106); D
                     (0.104); L (0.104); E (0.092); A (0.081); V (0.035); Y
                     (0.034); P (0.024); S (0.022); W (0.018); C (0.016); G
                     (0.015); orn (0.014); K (0.013); R (0.011); dab (0.009); N
                     (0.007); T (0.007); pip (0.006); I (0.005); horn (0.003);
                     hpg (0.003); Q (0.002); bht (0.002); dhpg (0.002); dhbu
                     (0.001); H (0.0); "
                     /is_postmod=False
                     /pm_type
                     /pm_domain_type
                     /block_id=1
                     /corr_domain_id=11
                     /cluster_id=1
                     /substructure="C(=O)N[C@H](CCCC(=O)O)"
                     /cluster_id_ori=1
                     /block_id_ori="3.0"
                     /CDS id="AVAG00591_full_contig_56"
     BGC_Module      complement(28828..30042)
                     /block_id=1
                     /block_id_ori="3.0"
                     /cluster_id=1
                     /cluster_id_ori=1
                     /domain_id="15 , 14"
                     /end_part=False
                     /epi="L"
                     /locus_tag="nrps"
                     /module_index="2.0"
                     /module_type="nrps"
                     /reduction="ketone"
                     /specificity="aad"
                     /specificity_all="aad (0.154); dhb (0.11); F (0.106); D
                     (0.104); L (0.104); E (0.092); A (0.081); V (0.035); Y
                     (0.034); P (0.024); S (0.022); W (0.018); C (0.016); G
                     (0.015); orn (0.014); K (0.013); R (0.011); dab (0.009); N
                     (0.007); T (0.007); pip (0.006); I (0.005); horn (0.003);
                     hpg (0.003); Q (0.002); bht (0.002); dhpg (0.002); dhbu
                     (0.001); H (0.0); "
                     /start_part=False
                     /types="C_NRPS , A_NRPS"
     BGC_Domain      complement(29704..30042)
                     /index=18
                     /bitscore="46.3"
                     /evalue="2.1e-14"
                     /locus_id=56
                     /locus_tag="C_NRPS"
                     /prot_end=118
                     /prot_seq="NYWFEMLHDYDINRSLALPFDHHRISNEQRTGRGISISFDFNEDLSKH
                     FLLFSINNNITIEQLSLACYFIFLFKLTNEEEDDLCIGMNIKGRYKDELQSIIGMFVNA
                     IPLRLQ"
                     /prot_start=5
                     /type="C_NRPS"
                     /module=True
                     /module_type="nrps"
                     /reduction="ketone"
                     /module_index="2.0"
                     /end_part=False
                     /start_part=False
                     /trans_AT=False
                     /epi="L"
                     /MT=False
                     /M_start="65087.0"
                     /M_end="66302.0"
                     /duplicate=False
                     /specificity="aad"
                     /probability="0.154"
                     /specificity_all="aad (0.154); dhb (0.11); F (0.106); D
                     (0.104); L (0.104); E (0.092); A (0.081); V (0.035); Y
                     (0.034); P (0.024); S (0.022); W (0.018); C (0.016); G
                     (0.015); orn (0.014); K (0.013); R (0.011); dab (0.009); N
                     (0.007); T (0.007); pip (0.006); I (0.005); horn (0.003);
                     hpg (0.003); Q (0.002); bht (0.002); dhpg (0.002); dhbu
                     (0.001); H (0.0); "
                     /is_postmod=False
                     /pm_type
                     /pm_domain_type
                     /block_id=1
                     /corr_domain_id=10
                     /cluster_id=1
                     /substructure="C(=O)N[C@H](CCCC(=O)O)"
                     /cluster_id_ori=1
                     /block_id_ori="3.0"
                     /CDS id="AVAG00591_full_contig_56"
     CDS             complement(30113..30601)
                     /note="ID=1_57;partial=00;start_type=ATG;rbs_motif=None;rbs
                     _spacer=None;gc_cont=0.237;conf=100.00;score=49.64;cscore=5
                     1.89;sscore=-2.25;rscore=-1.10;uscore=-3.91;tscore=2.76;"
                     /locus_tag="AVAG00591_full_contig_57"
                     /strand="-1"
                     /translation="MPFLFHIESGSLSVERLRQAFQLVIIKHKALRTALYFDNDKQQLM
                     QQIVKSKDNEEYFTFNESTLIKNDEDLMKIMHDERGNPYNFNLEQGVVCRLHIVYENLK
                     NDNLIKGDSIIFNFHHALFDFPSMYIFHSDLNSAYTNGCLEYNDEIQLRYLDCKLYID*
                     "
     BGC_Domain      complement(30179..30592)
                     /index=19
                     /bitscore="60.0"
                     /evalue="1.5e-18"
                     /locus_id=57
                     /locus_tag="C_NRPS"
                     /prot_end=141
                     /prot_seq="LFHIESGSLSVERLRQAFQLVIIKHKALRTALYFDNDKQQLMQQIVKS
                     KDNEEYFTFNESTLIKNDEDLMKIMHDERGNPYNFNLEQGVVCRLHIVYENLKNDNLIK
                     GDSIIFNFHHALFDFPSMYIFHSDLNSAYTN"
                     /prot_start=3
                     /type="C_NRPS"
                     /module=False
                     /module_type="unknown"
                     /reduction="unknown"
                     /module_index="nan"
                     /end_part=False
                     /start_part=False
                     /trans_AT=False
                     /epi="unknown"
                     /MT=False
                     /M_start="nan"
                     /M_end="nan"
                     /duplicate=False
                     /specificity
                     /probability="0.0"
                     /specificity_all
                     /is_postmod=False
                     /pm_type
                     /pm_domain_type
                     /block_id="nan"
                     /corr_domain_id=9
                     /cluster_id="nan"
                     /substructure="nan"
                     /cluster_id_ori=1
                     /block_id_ori="3.0"
                     /CDS id="AVAG00591_full_contig_57"
     CDS             complement(30708..32285)
                     /note="ID=1_58;partial=00;start_type=ATG;rbs_motif=None;rbs
                     _spacer=None;gc_cont=0.376;conf=100.00;score=71.22;cscore=6
                     8.10;sscore=3.12;rscore=-1.10;uscore=2.11;tscore=2.76;"
                     /locus_tag="AVAG00591_full_contig_58"
                     /strand="-1"
                     /translation="MDLTSYRRVASSALKVSGRLKAIASYAQQRIWLHEQLYFDRMSSS
                     LAIYNILLPLRIKCGSLSVEHVRLAILAVLEKHKVLRTAVRFNAETNQLEQEVQSLSHD
                     VYSFEHTRNVCSAEQLDAMLTAETVTNYFDVEKGKVLRCHLIQINNENESVNLHSGDLL
                     LFTVHHIAFDNTSLRLFTLAFAEACGQLESVQPPNKSPQYVDFTLYEQSLVQSSGAERT
                     RQFWTLLLQDYDWTKTFILPVNSSQITTTVRSGRGYSIAFNLNADLVQAQMAFAALHNI
                     SMFQLYLACYYVFLFKLSSVQDLCVAGTFNNRPLAEMKSMIGMFANTIPYRININPDGS
                     FQKLAEQVQHLCLSILNHAYLPYQQILGVQANERYPMPQTFFHYESLVSSTTYSTTAEI
                     PTNNKNGTVFDIYYDRDRSHGNGIALFDMTLAVSHDHHGKATECFLECSADLFPNEIYV
                     KQMVDRFQCMLEQLFLDQTFNITTQSMNQLSLLHPSEINEIDSTIFKRLPNINEGKTAN
                     FLYNRFFK*"
     BGC_Domain      complement(31281..32216)
                     /index=20
                     /bitscore="162.7"
                     /evalue="7.1e-50"
                     /locus_id=58
                     /locus_tag="C_NRPS"
                     /prot_end=335
                     /prot_seq="ASYAQQRIWLHEQLYFDRMSSSLAIYNILLPLRIKCGSLSVEHVRLAI
                     LAVLEKHKVLRTAVRFNAETNQLEQEVQSLSHDVYSFEHTRNVCSAEQLDAMLTAETVT
                     NYFDVEKGKVLRCHLIQINNENESVNLHSGDLLLFTVHHIAFDNTSLRLFTLAFAEACG
                     QLESVQPPNKSPQYVDFTLYEQSLVQSSGAERTRQFWTLLLQDYDWTKTFILPVNSSQI
                     TTTVRSGRGYSIAFNLNADLVQAQMAFAALHNISMFQLYLACYYVFLFKLSSVQDLCVA
                     GTFNNRPLAEMKSMIGMFANTIPYRINI"
                     /prot_start=23
                     /type="C_NRPS"
                     /module=False
                     /module_type="unknown"
                     /reduction="unknown"
                     /module_index="nan"
                     /end_part=False
                     /start_part=False
                     /trans_AT=False
                     /epi="unknown"
                     /MT=False
                     /M_start="nan"
                     /M_end="nan"
                     /duplicate=False
                     /specificity
                     /probability="0.0"
                     /specificity_all
                     /is_postmod=False
                     /pm_type
                     /pm_domain_type
                     /block_id="nan"
                     /corr_domain_id=8
                     /cluster_id="nan"
                     /substructure="nan"
                     /cluster_id_ori=1
                     /block_id_ori="3.0"
                     /CDS id="AVAG00591_full_contig_58"
     CDS             complement(32653..34263)
                     /note="ID=1_59;partial=00;start_type=ATG;rbs_motif=AGGAG;rb
                     s_spacer=5-10bp;gc_cont=0.364;conf=100.00;score=175.10;csco
                     re=163.53;sscore=11.58;rscore=9.86;uscore=-1.79;tscore=2.76
                     ;"
                     /locus_tag="AVAG00591_full_contig_59"
                     /strand="-1"
                     /translation="MFPFEVCHQGTILISGGCGGLGLTMSRWMIEKRCVKRLMLMSRRS
                     VAQIEQVDNPEYGEWQRLQQAAKTYDAHIDLVQIDVTNFEDVRNLIEQLSQTPYPIRGI
                     IHSAVVQEDRSLGKLSQENLTHVLGPKARGAWNLHRASELAAPSLHFFVLFSSIRNHMI
                     DLASGGYNAGNQFLDILARYRAEKLNLPALSVSLPAVSGAGMFHRHREMLTSLQNTSGF
                     ELVPTVGVFELIDRFHVNQKSCPCPIIFAANWKQLYENRDKLVTHQLRKIAIQQYTIAN
                     GSSMSTISLDDVDSFDSIYDKLETIVERTQITVARLLGASSNDQISLDRSLVSQGMDSL
                     AAVSLYNWLGQETNIFIPLADLLQGLSIQTIAEQVHKKLHKKKRTDTESNDSGIDFHIE
                     SIEDNETKLSNNLSYTGTENILCIRRPINSECPILFYILPNSTSDNTHMSEIIVEKISK
                     NNNFPLPAAIYTINKPQASMTKDITKIANMMIAQMRRIQPYGPYKLVTTGGEQGEVLAS
                     EMTNQLKQHSVDSTIQLLS*"
     BGC_Domain      complement(33139..33324)
                     /index=21
                     /bitscore="32.2"
                     /evalue="6e-10"
                     /locus_id=59
                     /locus_tag="ACP"
                     /prot_end=375
                     /prot_seq="VARLLGASSNDQISLDRSLVSQGMDSLAAVSLYNWLGQETNIFIPLAD
                     LLQGLSIQTIAEQV"
                     /prot_start=313
                     /type="ACP"
                     /module=True
                     /module_type="pks"
                     /reduction="alkyl"
                     /module_index="1.0"
                     /end_part=False
                     /start_part=False
                     /trans_AT=False
                     /epi="unknown"
                     /MT=False
                     /M_start="69398.0"
                     /M_end="76542.0"
                     /duplicate=False
                     /specificity="malonyl"
                     /probability="0.0"
                     /specificity_all="malonyl (0.592); methylmalonyl (0.276);
                     ethylmalonyl (0.077); methoxymalonyl (0.055); "
                     /is_postmod=False
                     /pm_type
                     /pm_domain_type
                     /block_id=1
                     /corr_domain_id=7
                     /cluster_id=1
                     /substructure="CC"
                     /cluster_id_ori=1
                     /block_id_ori="3.0"
                     /CDS id="AVAG00591_full_contig_59"
     BGC_Module      complement(33139..40282)
                     /block_id=1
                     /block_id_ori="3.0"
                     /cluster_id=1
                     /cluster_id_ori=1
                     /domain_id="23 , 22 , 21 , 20 , 19 , 18"
                     /end_part=False
                     /epi="unknown"
                     /locus_tag="pks"
                     /module_index="1.0"
                     /module_type="pks"
                     /reduction="alkyl"
                     /specificity="malonyl"
                     /specificity_all="malonyl (0.592); methylmalonyl (0.276);
                     ethylmalonyl (0.077); methoxymalonyl (0.055); "
                     /start_part=False
                     /types="KS_PKS , AT_PKS , DH2_PKS , ER_PKS , KR_PKS , ACP"
     BGC_Domain      complement(33667..34233)
                     /index=22
                     /bitscore="112.9"
                     /evalue="1.1e-34"
                     /locus_id=59
                     /locus_tag="KR_PKS"
                     /prot_end=199
                     /prot_seq="TILISGGCGGLGLTMSRWMIEKRCVKRLMLMSRRSVAQIEQVDNPEYG
                     EWQRLQQAAKTYDAHIDLVQIDVTNFEDVRNLIEQLSQTPYPIRGIIHSAVVQEDRSLG
                     KLSQENLTHVLGPKARGAWNLHRASELAAPSLHFFVLFSSIRNHMIDLASGGYNAGNQF
                     LDILARYRAEKLNLPALSVSLPA"
                     /prot_start=10
                     /type="KR_PKS"
                     /module=True
                     /module_type="pks"
                     /reduction="alkyl"
                     /module_index="1.0"
                     /end_part=False
                     /start_part=False
                     /trans_AT=False
                     /epi="unknown"
                     /MT=False
                     /M_start="69398.0"
                     /M_end="76542.0"
                     /duplicate=False
                     /specificity="malonyl"
                     /probability="0.0"
                     /specificity_all="malonyl (0.592); methylmalonyl (0.276);
                     ethylmalonyl (0.077); methoxymalonyl (0.055); "
                     /is_postmod=False
                     /pm_type
                     /pm_domain_type
                     /block_id=1
                     /corr_domain_id=6
                     /cluster_id=1
                     /substructure="CC"
                     /cluster_id_ori=1
                     /block_id_ori="3.0"
                     /CDS id="AVAG00591_full_contig_59"
     CDS             complement(34312..39705)
                     /note="ID=1_60;partial=00;start_type=ATG;rbs_motif=None;rbs
                     _spacer=None;gc_cont=0.356;conf=99.99;score=598.71;cscore=5
                     96.62;sscore=2.08;rscore=-1.10;uscore=-0.83;tscore=2.76;"
                     /locus_tag="AVAG00591_full_contig_60"
                     /strand="-1"
                     /translation="MSDKINDDSDTFLARISKQLLLKRTISYEHLAIFISTDLAQLQNQ
                     IDAFLAQKNTSGLLLTTRPMLSSRKICFVYSGQGPQWWAMGRQLYKNEPVFRQWIQRID
                     AELTKINEDKWQLLDELMETKDEKTSRINDTNIAQPSIFAIQVALTALLNSWQIFPDTI
                     VSHSAGEQAAAFVSGRITLEEAIRIVYNRSRLQNRNTRQGGRMLAVSMSEEQVREDLLK
                     GIEHLVSIAVINSPHSVTLSGDEKTIDELFEILTTFHPNVFKARLRIENAFHSHQMDLF
                     NIQNEMLSTLGDISGLPLQDPQQMFNVQCSKARLYSSVYGGYVNEHTPLNAHHWWANVR
                     ECVRFYDAMTSIIQDDAADIFLEISPHPVLATSIDECCELHSLKHLTLPTLKRKEDEQT
                     TLLTSLTQLTSSPIVWQHYLESREIKSTDNDSELFETFPSYAFNTTSCWYESKDSVIER
                     LSYRLPSHPLLGIRQWTQQTNPTWRSLININLPQHAFLKDHKIQDAILFPASGYIELAL
                     TASRQLLSSTDDSQSIIVFEQVEFINALVLTEHELTEIFTQIVMPMREWFIYSRPWTTA
                     GQDCIRTSGMSGVDVLKSFTDTKLLNQHSLNEFTLHARGQIKIGDDKQQLPLLTDVPID
                     RDLCSTLEPDNVYTHLMSRGYQYGPLFRLMQSLHNTQSIVEGEIDCTIASQDNAPVYHL
                     IHPAVLDACLHPALAILPGISTTFIPVSINKITIYGEISTLNSPVQVRAAYHDNICGIA
                     KQRTYEFDCTICSNDTEMRKPLVSFDRITIQQVQGSQSGQWASNTSVFDKLNILVDLPN
                     QELTTHLDTIMDNYCLKTVWNDERIRIGAADLLPSTEYIIKAHIDSTGNADLIESVEPL
                     NLLAAYYAQMALEDLTLVPIQEQQQESLLAACRSLTIDSKAKPTYHSTQIYLMQLLRQF
                     PRLKPILSVLSTCGQNLRQVLSGQYDGIDVLLGDEKMESELQEIQSLISSHQTYFIFDI
                     LNQYLQEKFGKLLAERKLRIFWLGSGNNSDDLRVLLLLLDLSEKTDILIDINYTNSNPH
                     VLEQVEKTFTTQLKDQNRIRIIYDDKFDLFNNENNKNMIVESYDIIFGANKLQGNQDLS
                     YSLVILRQLLVPNGLLLLLELTDAPLYFDIIYGLIDQWWSPVDHRRALLNINQWTRTIR
                     EIDGFETVQTRNTSFGNSFIVVQKSTSSKVLSMLEERQSQAWLIFDDDSTPSMGNALKS
                     LLPSVNITLLHASNSSSDNICSKIEEMMTTYAQVHIIFAWSLNQKSVNDDSEMAIAQYE
                     TNICDTFIHILQTIQTAEPQSHPFVYVITQNVQPGAGSDINPIGSPLIGLARSLALEYE
                     QHHLKLIDLQSKSSPALIPSLVRTLAEHLIISRYADDLDEIVLQHDKQTDTIHRLEWHY
                     EMLQEKQDINESVKSEQTTIIPHNDADQQPFRLQVAPSRFLDDLTWVPDVKKNILHTDK
                     IEVRVHCVGINFRDVLKSSGRYPYMRPFAQTSNDQAMVDRDTEPGIDFIGTVARTHSNE
                     KVKVGDRVFGMAPGVFHSHVHLSPNEYVRIPDDCNHFTDEQLAALPNACMTVLYSLKYR
                     VNLQPGQTVLVHAATGGTGQACIQYCQSIGARVLATAGTDEKRRFLREHYGIEHVFNSR
                     DLSFVNGVRALLPNGVDIIVNSLSGSFLQESVKLLASQGHFIEWGKRDLFDKKKLSMFD
                     LRDDCSFHVIDITSLYVHRRDIFGQLIEELLQLIIKGVFKPIEPTQAYEPSDIIDIFKQ
                     CNNGQMSGKFVLRLTNSQQPLNLNCQSPPQCTEGSIYFSYF*"
     BGC_Domain      complement(34411..35340)
                     /index=23
                     /bitscore="199.3"
                     /evalue="4e-61"
                     /locus_id=60
                     /locus_tag="ER_PKS"
                     /prot_end=1765
                     /prot_seq="ILHTDKIEVRVHCVGINFRDVLKSSGRYPYMRPFAQTSNDQAMVDRDT
                     EPGIDFIGTVARTHSNEKVKVGDRVFGMAPGVFHSHVHLSPNEYVRIPDDCNHFTDEQL
                     AALPNACMTVLYSLKYRVNLQPGQTVLVHAATGGTGQACIQYCQSIGARVLATAGTDEK
                     RRFLREHYGIEHVFNSRDLSFVNGVRALLPNGVDIIVNSLSGSFLQESVKLLASQGHFI
                     EWGKRDLFDKKKLSMFDLRDDCSFHVIDITSLYVHRRDIFGQLIEELLQLIIKGVFKPI
                     EPTQAYEPSDIIDIFKQCNNGQMSGK"
                     /prot_start=1455
                     /type="ER_PKS"
                     /module=True
                     /module_type="pks"
                     /reduction="alkyl"
                     /module_index="1.0"
                     /end_part=False
                     /start_part=False
                     /trans_AT=False
                     /epi="unknown"
                     /MT=False
                     /M_start="69398.0"
                     /M_end="76542.0"
                     /duplicate=False
                     /specificity="malonyl"
                     /probability="0.0"
                     /specificity_all="malonyl (0.592); methylmalonyl (0.276);
                     ethylmalonyl (0.077); methoxymalonyl (0.055); "
                     /is_postmod=False
                     /pm_type
                     /pm_domain_type
                     /block_id=1
                     /corr_domain_id=5
                     /cluster_id=1
                     /substructure="CC"
                     /cluster_id_ori=1
                     /block_id_ori="3.0"
                     /CDS id="AVAG00591_full_contig_60"
     BGC_Domain      complement(37510..38229)
                     /index=24
                     /bitscore="75.3"
                     /evalue="2.5e-23"
                     /locus_id=60
                     /locus_tag="DH2_PKS"
                     /prot_end=732
                     /prot_seq="HAFLKDHKIQDAILFPASGYIELALTASRQLLSSTDDSQSIIVFEQVE
                     FINALVLTEHELTEIFTQIVMPMREWFIYSRPWTTAGQDCIRTSGMSGVDVLKSFTDTK
                     LLNQHSLNEFTLHARGQIKIGDDKQQLPLLTDVPIDRDLCSTLEPDNVYTHLMSRGYQY
                     GPLFRLMQSLHNTQSIVEGEIDCTIASQDNAPVYHLIHPAVLDACLHPALAILPGISTT
                     FIPVSINKITIYGEI"
                     /prot_start=492
                     /type="DH2_PKS"
                     /module=True
                     /module_type="pks"
                     /reduction="alkyl"
                     /module_index="1.0"
                     /end_part=False
                     /start_part=False
                     /trans_AT=False
                     /epi="unknown"
                     /MT=False
                     /M_start="69398.0"
                     /M_end="76542.0"
                     /duplicate=False
                     /specificity="malonyl"
                     /probability="0.0"
                     /specificity_all="malonyl (0.592); methylmalonyl (0.276);
                     ethylmalonyl (0.077); methoxymalonyl (0.055); "
                     /is_postmod=False
                     /pm_type
                     /pm_domain_type
                     /block_id=1
                     /corr_domain_id=4
                     /cluster_id=1
                     /substructure="CC"
                     /cluster_id_ori=1
                     /block_id_ori="3.0"
                     /CDS id="AVAG00591_full_contig_60"
     BGC_Domain      complement(38527..39486)
                     /index=26
                     /bitscore="239.1"
                     /evalue="4.4e-73"
                     /locus_id=60
                     /locus_tag="AT_PKS"
                     /prot_end=393
                     /prot_seq="VYSGQGPQWWAMGRQLYKNEPVFRQWIQRIDAELTKINEDKWQLLDEL
                     METKDEKTSRINDTNIAQPSIFAIQVALTALLNSWQIFPDTIVSHSAGEQAAAFVSGRI
                     TLEEAIRIVYNRSRLQNRNTRQGGRMLAVSMSEEQVREDLLKGIEHLVSIAVINSPHSV
                     TLSGDEKTIDELFEILTTFHPNVFKARLRIENAFHSHQMDLFNIQNEMLSTLGDISGLP
                     LQDPQQMFNVQCSKARLYSSVYGGYVNEHTPLNAHHWWANVRECVRFYDAMTSIIQDDA
                     ADIFLEISPHPVLATSIDECCELHSLKHLTLPTLKR"
                     /prot_start=73
                     /type="AT_PKS"
                     /module=True
                     /module_type="pks"
                     /reduction="alkyl"
                     /module_index="1.0"
                     /end_part=False
                     /start_part=False
                     /trans_AT=False
                     /epi="unknown"
                     /MT=False
                     /M_start="69398.0"
                     /M_end="76542.0"
                     /duplicate=False
                     /specificity="malonyl"
                     /probability="0.0"
                     /specificity_all="malonyl (0.592); methylmalonyl (0.276);
                     ethylmalonyl (0.077); methoxymalonyl (0.055); "
                     /is_postmod=False
                     /pm_type
                     /pm_domain_type
                     /block_id=1
                     /corr_domain_id=3
                     /cluster_id=1
                     /substructure="CC"
                     /cluster_id_ori=1
                     /block_id_ori="3.0"
                     /CDS id="AVAG00591_full_contig_60"
     CDS             complement(39698..40285)
                     /note="ID=1_61;partial=00;start_type=GTG;rbs_motif=None;rbs
                     _spacer=None;gc_cont=0.344;conf=100.00;score=45.82;cscore=4
                     8.18;sscore=-2.37;rscore=-1.10;uscore=0.56;tscore=-1.17;"
                     /locus_tag="AVAG00591_full_contig_61"
                     /strand="-1"
                     /translation="MEAHGTGTPVGDPIEANALGQFFHRSSMDPPLLIGSIKSNLGHTE
                     GAAGIAALIKVAMCMRHRAIPPNMHFTALNPKIEAQRYNLHVVQHYVPFPSVTNNPTII
                     GINSFGMGGNTTHAIVEEYRPQQKKLLNGFHHNHNDQNKLELKQSFVFLFSSKFKFFYS
                     YSFHYFLVLFSKKSRITCQTSRTIQYMVTRNV*"
     Post-Mod_Domain complement(39896..40063)
                     /index=27
                     /bitscore="36.8"
                     /domain_id=1
                     /evalue="1.8e-11"
                     /locus_id=61
                     /locus_tag="PF16197_6-Ring#5-Ring_PM"
                     /prot_end=130
                     /prot_seq="NPKIEAQRYNLHVVQHYVPFPSVTNNPTIIGINSFGMGGNTTHAIVEE
                     YRPQQKKL"
                     /prot_start=74
                     /type="PF16197_6-Ring#5-Ring_PM"
                     /module=False
                     /module_type="unknown"
                     /reduction="unknown"
                     /module_index="nan"
                     /end_part=False
                     /start_part=False
                     /trans_AT=False
                     /epi="unknown"
                     /MT=False
                     /M_start="nan"
                     /M_end="nan"
                     /duplicate=False
                     /specificity
                     /probability=0
                     /specificity_all
                     /is_postmod=True
                     /pm_type="6-Ring#5-Ring"
                     /pm_domain_type="PF16197"
                     /cluster_id="1.0"
                     /CDS id="AVAG00591_full_contig_61"
     BGC_Domain      complement(39917..40282)
                     /index=28
                     /bitscore="140.3"
                     /evalue="3.9e-43"
                     /locus_id=61
                     /locus_tag="KS_PKS"
                     /prot_end=123
                     /prot_seq="EAHGTGTPVGDPIEANALGQFFHRSSMDPPLLIGSIKSNLGHTEGAAG
                     IAALIKVAMCMRHRAIPPNMHFTALNPKIEAQRYNLHVVQHYVPFPSVTNNPTIIGINS
                     FGMGGNTTHAIVEEY"
                     /prot_start=1
                     /type="KS_PKS"
                     /module=True
                     /module_type="pks"
                     /reduction="alkyl"
                     /module_index="1.0"
                     /end_part=False
                     /start_part=False
                     /trans_AT=False
                     /epi="unknown"
                     /MT=False
                     /M_start="69398.0"
                     /M_end="76542.0"
                     /duplicate=False
                     /specificity="malonyl"
                     /probability="0.0"
                     /specificity_all="malonyl (0.592); methylmalonyl (0.276);
                     ethylmalonyl (0.077); methoxymalonyl (0.055); "
                     /is_postmod=False
                     /pm_type
                     /pm_domain_type
                     /block_id=1
                     /corr_domain_id=2
                     /cluster_id=1
                     /substructure="CC"
                     /cluster_id_ori=1
                     /block_id_ori="3.0"
                     /CDS id="AVAG00591_full_contig_61"
     Post-Mod_Domain complement(40073..40282)
                     /index=30
                     /bitscore="96.5"
                     /domain_id=2
                     /evalue="4.3e-30"
                     /locus_id=61
                     /locus_tag="PF02801_6-Ring_PM"
                     /prot_end=71
                     /prot_seq="EAHGTGTPVGDPIEANALGQFFHRSSMDPPLLIGSIKSNLGHTEGAAG
                     IAALIKVAMCMRHRAIPPNMHF"
                     /prot_start=1
                     /type="PF02801_6-Ring_PM"
                     /module=False
                     /module_type="unknown"
                     /reduction="unknown"
                     /module_index="nan"
                     /end_part=False
                     /start_part=False
                     /trans_AT=False
                     /epi="unknown"
                     /MT=False
                     /M_start="nan"
                     /M_end="nan"
                     /duplicate=False
                     /specificity
                     /probability=0
                     /specificity_all
                     /is_postmod=True
                     /pm_type="6-Ring"
                     /pm_domain_type="PF02801"
                     /cluster_id="1.0"
                     /CDS id="AVAG00591_full_contig_61"
     CDS             complement(40491..41303)
                     /note="ID=1_62;partial=00;start_type=ATG;rbs_motif=None;rbs
                     _spacer=None;gc_cont=0.368;conf=100.00;score=102.14;cscore=
                     102.39;sscore=-0.25;rscore=-1.10;uscore=-1.27;tscore=2.76;"
                     /locus_tag="AVAG00591_full_contig_62"
                     /strand="-1"
                     /translation="MTSKVIAQEPIAVVAIACEFAGDIHSATDLWHVLEQSKDVGSAIP
                     QERADLASFSAHMVNQDKDNQLSQNLIRGGYFLSNAQWDTFEQSFFGLSNNEALSIDPA
                     HRLLMLKFVHLIEDAGYTLEKMYGSRTSVHIGQFSTDNALTVSRMKPEFRLRLHGPNAS
                     LYNAAARLAYHFNLNGPNVSLDVACSSSLEAVRQAIQTLRAGEADMAVCGGVNAVYTPE
                     NILSGSLIGAQSPDGRSRSFSIDANGYAKGNIHIYYISLDIILMIYFR*"
     BGC_Domain      complement(40545..41279)
                     /index=31
                     /bitscore="188.3"
                     /evalue="8.8e-58"
                     /locus_id=62
                     /locus_tag="KSQ_PKS"
                     /prot_end=253
                     /prot_seq="EPIAVVAIACEFAGDIHSATDLWHVLEQSKDVGSAIPQERADLASFSA
                     HMVNQDKDNQLSQNLIRGGYFLSNAQWDTFEQSFFGLSNNEALSIDPAHRLLMLKFVHL
                     IEDAGYTLEKMYGSRTSVHIGQFSTDNALTVSRMKPEFRLRLHGPNASLYNAAARLAYH
                     FNLNGPNVSLDVACSSSLEAVRQAIQTLRAGEADMAVCGGVNAVYTPENILSGSLIGAQ
                     SPDGRSRSFSIDANGYAKGN"
                     /prot_start=8
                     /type="KSQ_PKS"
                     /module=False
                     /module_type="unknown"
                     /reduction="unknown"
                     /module_index="nan"
                     /end_part=False
                     /start_part=False
                     /trans_AT=False
                     /epi="unknown"
                     /MT=False
                     /M_start="nan"
                     /M_end="nan"
                     /duplicate=False
                     /specificity
                     /probability="0.0"
                     /specificity_all
                     /is_postmod=False
                     /pm_type
                     /pm_domain_type
                     /block_id="nan"
                     /corr_domain_id=1
                     /cluster_id="nan"
                     /substructure="nan"
                     /cluster_id_ori=1
                     /block_id_ori="3.0"
                     /CDS id="AVAG00591_full_contig_62"
     Post-Mod_Domain complement(40548..41279)
                     /index=32
                     /bitscore="161.6"
                     /domain_id=3
                     /evalue="9.9e-50"
                     /locus_id=62
                     /locus_tag="PF00109_5-Ring_PM"
                     /prot_end=252
                     /prot_seq="EPIAVVAIACEFAGDIHSATDLWHVLEQSKDVGSAIPQERADLASFSA
                     HMVNQDKDNQLSQNLIRGGYFLSNAQWDTFEQSFFGLSNNEALSIDPAHRLLMLKFVHL
                     IEDAGYTLEKMYGSRTSVHIGQFSTDNALTVSRMKPEFRLRLHGPNASLYNAAARLAYH
                     FNLNGPNVSLDVACSSSLEAVRQAIQTLRAGEADMAVCGGVNAVYTPENILSGSLIGAQ
                     SPDGRSRSFSIDANGYAKG"
                     /prot_start=8
                     /type="PF00109_5-Ring_PM"
                     /module=False
                     /module_type="unknown"
                     /reduction="unknown"
                     /module_index="nan"
                     /end_part=False
                     /start_part=False
                     /trans_AT=False
                     /epi="unknown"
                     /MT=False
                     /M_start="nan"
                     /M_end="nan"
                     /duplicate=False
                     /specificity
                     /probability=0
                     /specificity_all
                     /is_postmod=True
                     /pm_type="5-Ring"
                     /pm_domain_type="PF00109"
                     /cluster_id="1.0"
                     /CDS id="AVAG00591_full_contig_62"
     CDS             44817..46259
                     /note="ID=1_63;partial=00;start_type=ATG;rbs_motif=None;rbs
                     _spacer=None;gc_cont=0.291;conf=100.00;score=171.99;cscore=
                     170.40;sscore=1.59;rscore=-1.10;uscore=-0.07;tscore=2.76;"
                     /locus_tag="AVAG00591_full_contig_63"
                     /strand="1"
                     /translation="MQTESFSERSIRTRDYLSKTRQQNAENLTLIWFDTSISENSDAKK
                     YSIFIDEFHHIFNDIHVFNDIDIFIDYITDIKNEYIFLIITNSSTIQTSLEQILNQLRQ
                     IHLFYIFYEEKTSNQQELYLEKHKKCRGIFSSITNICAQLRKDVKICEHNLIGFNVIGN
                     EDSTNDEQEANFMYAQLLKEYLKDIANNETSNLTEMIEYCRRKYVDNHQELNRIDELEK
                     NYQNHSSIWWYTRDGFMYKMLNKALRLQDIETFYAMRLFVKELHGQLVYLHHYQQNNSI
                     NSSDFNEIILYRGQQMSSNEFLKLKNNQGGLLSINSFLSTSKNRDVAEMFAGNNALLDD
                     NMTAVLLKIHARNNDTDMPVFAQIDEISFFGDGENEVLFSMGTVFRIESIIQQNSHDDF
                     WLVELTLTNANDPQLTELTRYMREQVQHATPRDRLYNLLLNIGKYTEAKQFLQLALNEV
                     NNSDQQSQAALHHQIGFIYHEM*"
     CDS             46308..46919
                     /note="ID=1_64;partial=00;start_type=TTG;rbs_motif=None;rbs
                     _spacer=None;gc_cont=0.291;conf=100.00;score=74.41;cscore=8
                     3.00;sscore=-8.59;rscore=-1.10;uscore=0.91;tscore=-9.15;"
                     /locus_tag="AVAG00591_full_contig_64"
                     /strand="1"
                     /translation="MSYLSDDDPEFALTFANMSGVYRELGQLDVALIYIQQALDIDQRH
                     SNHETILAARFHCMGMILHDQNKIDEAIEQFEKVLTIWMRNLPSTHPTIAESLNNLATI
                     YYEQKHYDQALNMYKKCLDIETKSLLIEHPSLAITYNNIAFTYYHKGFYQDALDHSLKA
                     IELSTRALGERHPNTQSFQNTLQIIRQKLTSLIENENEDH*"
     CDS             complement(47035..47169)
                     /note="ID=1_65;partial=00;start_type=ATG;rbs_motif=None;rbs
                     _spacer=None;gc_cont=0.363;conf=71.61;score=4.02;cscore=4.8
                     0;sscore=-0.78;rscore=-2.08;uscore=0.49;tscore=1.46;"
                     /locus_tag="AVAG00591_full_contig_65"
                     /strand="-1"
                     /translation="MAKNTQKKRKRIREAHAERALDAKYKLQRYRTERKENNNRERIT*
                     "
     CDS             47357..47662
                     /note="ID=1_66;partial=00;start_type=ATG;rbs_motif=None;rbs
                     _spacer=None;gc_cont=0.281;conf=99.54;score=23.43;cscore=23
                     .11;sscore=0.32;rscore=-1.10;uscore=-1.34;tscore=2.76;"
                     /locus_tag="AVAG00591_full_contig_66"
                     /strand="1"
                     /translation="MDNHRLRAIILKLQDRLSNDDRKRLHFYLGNDVPRRIRDDPTLSG
                     TLSLMDSLFDQDKINEKDFTFLINAFDEIQCIDAMKLLRGKFFVLFILNLFPFVFY*"
     CDS             47649..47969
                     /note="ID=1_67;partial=00;start_type=TTG;rbs_motif=None;rbs
                     _spacer=None;gc_cont=0.265;conf=98.50;score=18.20;cscore=27
                     .00;sscore=-8.80;rscore=-1.10;uscore=0.26;tscore=-9.15;"
                     /locus_tag="AVAG00591_full_contig_67"
                     /strand="1"
                     /translation="MYFINLEYRRHNQSDGQNQSVESLSMIMPPMLNQILEDQHQNEDK
                     YSMPQRKHLTIFIFYIYRKSNLVLVNEKNTCGNNTNINQIPMMNSNEKPQPPTYKRKQL
                     VN*"
     CDS             47976..48263
                     /note="ID=1_68;partial=00;start_type=ATG;rbs_motif=None;rbs
                     _spacer=None;gc_cont=0.233;conf=93.80;score=11.82;cscore=9.
                     99;sscore=1.82;rscore=-1.10;uscore=-1.05;tscore=2.76;"
                     /locus_tag="AVAG00591_full_contig_68"
                     /strand="1"
                     /translation="MWKFLLLFILLLIVGCGILIFFSIKNFIDIDRLKILHNLFIVRIQ
                     LLETSNNQSIEKIQELKYKMEQFRKTRNYFNRVVLKSKLDSINTYFLMIA*"
     CDS             48512..49474
                     /note="ID=1_69;partial=00;start_type=TTG;rbs_motif=None;rbs
                     _spacer=None;gc_cont=0.388;conf=100.00;score=105.55;cscore=
                     114.80;sscore=-9.25;rscore=-1.10;uscore=1.65;tscore=-9.15;"
                     /locus_tag="AVAG00591_full_contig_69"
                     /strand="1"
                     /translation="MILNFASYFNFISAPLRSPSIDIYPNAKWTENGVTVAGGKEAGNK
                     ANQLYQPLGLYVDDNETVYVSEWENNRITEWKSGAENGRVVAGGNSTYKLANPRDVILD
                     KIGNSLIICDRSNRRVVQWRRENGTNGETMISNISCWGLTMDEKGSLYVTDDERHEVRR
                     YERGESEGIVVAGGKGGGNRLDQLSQPTYVFVDQDRSVYVSEYNNHRVMKWEEGAKQGI
                     IVAGGHNTGNELKQLYFPEGIVVDRLGTVYVADAGNARIMRWIKGATQGNIIVGGKNRG
                     GQSNQLNWPVGLSFDRHGNFYVGDTRNHRVQKFILSSNE*"
     CDS             complement(49655..51076)
                     /note="ID=1_70;partial=00;start_type=ATG;rbs_motif=None;rbs
                     _spacer=None;gc_cont=0.405;conf=100.00;score=74.74;cscore=7
                     6.39;sscore=-1.65;rscore=-1.10;uscore=-2.66;tscore=2.76;"
                     /locus_tag="AVAG00591_full_contig_70"
                     /strand="-1"
                     /translation="MSDMLKKIFNKRSIEQLYVYILILVAFSGGTSTRILPSRKQSTSP
                     VGQTRGVNSMREQFRQNMQKYFESSTTGKGLIDFLSLAHPDRIGIHIDNNDYLHLSYDP
                     NLFVSDARIFDAYNVIPKIENTAFQTSLSQKQTVPIHRQGSDNIMSGVFLQQDCLQDQV
                     SDLLAKQILGKDSVYLAQSGYAANYGLLQAIVIPATSHVYIDTAAHESLWQGASRGIIH
                     KIKHNCLDDLEQNLRKFGSGIIVVDSLYSAKGSIANLVELCDLKELYNCMLVVDESHSI
                     GLYGPHGRGLAALANVTNRIDFITGSLAKAYCVRAGFIAGRVQEVLYVREKSSSSIFSS
                     ALMTWDLQRLQRAIAIIYNADNKRKRLMDIARVVRHAAVTLKFDVEQPSLPSPILCLNG
                     GPNILSKKLQIYFENAGISGAIFVAPATPPTRSILRLTLHAGLSDEDVARIISTLESIA
                     RCHRADLPHTFLKHS*"
     CDS             complement(53351..53488)
                     /note="ID=1_71;partial=00;start_type=ATG;rbs_motif=None;rbs
                     _spacer=None;gc_cont=0.384;conf=86.99;score=8.27;cscore=10.
                     63;sscore=-2.36;rscore=-2.03;uscore=-1.17;tscore=1.49;"
                     /locus_tag="AVAG00591_full_contig_71"
                     /strand="-1"
                     /translation="MWSIRTAKYKAQVTDGQITSVTVELIEDGTIIHSRTVTEQEYRRG
                     *"
     CDS             complement(54064..54381)
                     /note="ID=1_72;partial=00;start_type=TTG;rbs_motif=None;rbs
                     _spacer=None;gc_cont=0.362;conf=99.60;score=24.03;cscore=34
                     .27;sscore=-10.24;rscore=-1.10;uscore=0.65;tscore=-9.15;"
                     /locus_tag="AVAG00591_full_contig_72"
                     /strand="-1"
                     /translation="MLFSYDLGDIIIERWLPYGPLPERRTIVEEASGAAVAYPEPRNKI
                     IVYEHIEPHVVRQFEREGVIREDPANYVARYGDSLLDSTTLIKMARNAGVFEDLVNFFF
                     I*"
     CDS             complement(54715..55251)
                     /note="ID=1_73;partial=00;start_type=TTG;rbs_motif=None;rbs
                     _spacer=None;gc_cont=0.330;conf=99.98;score=36.92;cscore=46
                     .23;sscore=-9.31;rscore=-1.10;uscore=1.58;tscore=-9.15;"
                     /locus_tag="AVAG00591_full_contig_73"
                     /strand="-1"
                     /translation="MIRIGTESKNQEFFVKIISLYIYRIDKDEFRKWASNNEGMSSSTY
                     ETSTNGVYLRNTSGSRLNRNNYETSTSEIYLNGNNTRRLQRNTYDTRGTVTVTNDLTNE
                     SVIETNSLEETDRYLERAINIYRDRNPLVIRKAVVDKPVTYQQRILVRYLQPPAVRPPG
                     VIKRIFVNTILLMFI*"
     CDS             57156..58109
                     /note="ID=1_74;partial=00;start_type=GTG;rbs_motif=GGA/GAG/
                     AGG;rbs_spacer=5-10bp;gc_cont=0.435;conf=100.00;score=47.90
                     ;cscore=48.08;sscore=-0.18;rscore=2.17;uscore=-1.17;tscore=
                     -1.17;"
                     /locus_tag="AVAG00591_full_contig_74"
                     /strand="1"
                     /translation="MLLLHEFRLGHKATEAANSICGTMGQGLVSTGNAQRWFNHFKNGD
                     LELDDVPRSGRPMELDVDLLKQLIEQDPRSTLRCLAEQLGCSHTTVEKHLKELGKTWKY
                     GVWIPHELSSHQLQQRVDTCMDLITSHRNYQWLSNLITGDEKWVLNVNYTRGRQWLSTG
                     QTGVATPKTDPHPKKLMLSVWWSIKGVIHWEILLNSYTITTDLYCQQLDRVAQKLEGKQ
                     DRVYFLHDNARPHIAQLTREKLLKLGWITVPHPPYSPDLAPTDYHLFRSLSNDLRDKKF
                     KDESDVKRSLSSSLMKNLRTSTSAGSCLCQNVRDKW*"
ORIGIN
        1 atttgcttta aatcttactc gaatctattt tatattaatt acattttgtt atatatgttt
       61 tggtagagac ctgtcggtga tcatcataca atctatatga atttgttatc agtcgaatat
      121 gatgagaaat tatcgtttct tctctgtaaa tatttctaat tattcacgag aaacctttgt
      181 ttaatttttc ttctattaat tataataaaa tcaatttcgt tcttgtctgt tttacacatg
      241 tatgttgaag gtgtgagtgt gtgtgtttgc tgagagtata acatgtaaat gtcgcttcca
      301 cacactcatc cttctttatc tacttgttga tcatttcaag aaagattcta ttgttatttt
      361 gattttgaaa tctcaaaaaa gcatgcgtaa aagagcataa ttaatgttgt tgcgataaag
      421 attttgaaat ataaagcatc gaccactata tattgaacac tcaatagcta gaccttttgt
      481 tgagtgtaat agtgcagatg tagttgttgt cattgtgagt gattcttaaa gaaacgcttc
      541 gaataaaaat aaatacaaac tcttatttta aagattaaca tgtaaattct gtctaagtga
      601 atatatagta aaacataaag taatattaag ccttctcgac tattctataa taactaaaat
      661 ccttgtaaaa ttgatctaat gataatctca tacttatcac atgatttttt caaataatta
      721 aatgtttgta tccgataagt atctgtatca acaacataaa tatttccata actatcgaaa
      781 gtcatatgac gtggtacctt aaatttgtac gattccgaac cagtagcaac acatccaagt
      841 atacaaagaa aattatttga tttttctcga acaatacgat tgttccaact atcaatgata
      901 tataaataat catcacgatc gaaagtaata tcagttggat gattaagacc aataatagta
      961 gtattaacta atctacttcc tgcaattgcc ctcgtgaaaa catttgaaaa cgatgattta
     1021 aagagtcgac tacatataaa ttcaagttac tatcagtaaa aattccacat ggagaatcta
     1081 tgatattcga tgtcgagagg tggatgggtg ggtggatgag agtcaagaga atataccctc
     1141 acccacaccc tctaattcag ataagagtgg ttatttagaa acacgaatga tacaatattt
     1201 tgaaaaatag aagagatagt agcactgttt agattacatt tatcgattaa gttcagaata
     1261 attgaagtct cctaaatttt tcaattcagt ccaaatattt tgagcttgtt gatagatttt
     1321 cgatatttgc tttttaactt caaggcgttg aattttaatg taagtttgat aatatggatc
     1381 attataggta atataataat atggtagatt catcatatgc tcacaatatt gttgtagcat
     1441 agcacattcc ttcgaataat tttcttgaag ccatgcaata aatatcggaa agtttgacat
     1501 gtcacgaatc ttccattgga aatcataaga gcgaaaaaat aaggagctta actcaattgg
     1561 atattttagg cttagttcaa atagtctagg atctgtacct tgttgttttt gtatataacc
     1621 ttgaaaagtt ctttcactaa taaatttcca ttgtagttgt aatgaaccgt tcactaacca
     1681 tccaagtgtt gaacgatgag cgaaagtagg aattaaataa aatatccttg ttggtttcca
     1741 ctcaggtttt atttttttat gtgaatattg gctaacgtcg ttgatatcca tttccaagta
     1801 tttttcacta atatctgatg gaatactata tctcaaaagt tcatcataac gagaatttaa
     1861 tccaaaaaat gatgaataac gatcaacggt agaaagatat ttcaatatac ttatctgtaa
     1921 ttcattgggt agttgttcta gagtagtaaa tgccatctaa gaatgctaac tatatacaag
     1981 aaaatctgaa acaaaaatag caatacttat ttctgagatg aaaatatcat tttgataatt
     2041 agagaaaaat tctaaacaat ttcaatataa gttaagatca cgagttgtca caactgatct
     2101 cacactcata gttgtgttga taaatgcatt tttgacgatt gaaactgaga atgattttta
     2161 taaatatatg tgtgtgttgg atattgtgca atttgaataa aaattattac gtaaattgcg
     2221 taagaaatta tgcaataagt tgcatcagag aaggtttgcc acgtcgagaa ggacgcttat
     2281 aaagtaaaag agaaaaaatg agaaataatg tatatttgat caaatacaat agtaaatata
     2341 aatatattta ataaagaaaa aaaatatttc ggaaatcatg tcgaaaagaa aactactacg
     2401 tgatgcgatt acgaattaga caaacttcat tatgtgttat gatcgtttct tctagttaca
     2461 agctgatcca cactctcaat acgtaaattt taacttattc acatacattc tgtcgttttt
     2521 attccgatcc cttgtaattt cgtcaaaacc ttcctgtatt ggtcgttatg ggcccctgca
     2581 ttttttcatt ttgatcttta attcaattct attattttga ccttcgtgac taaaattttg
     2641 aataagtttt tgtgtaaagt tcataacaga catcggttct gagagttcag aatgatgagg
     2701 tggtgcaaaa cacagttctc ccgacttcat caaacactat ctgaattact tttaaacttt
     2761 tctagtgaat gtaaaaggat cacggttact tttcggtcat ttgaaaggca ctttggtgac
     2821 ctacagccat cttgatgaga tcttgagggt gggtgtcagt gtgaagagaa gtgaagtacc
     2881 cacacccacc cttatctttt tttgaattag acaaattgaa tctatattat ttgtttttct
     2941 tcatttaata ttgactaaaa taattccaat agaaatcgat cgtaactttt aattatgagt
     3001 aaagaaatca cttgatgatt atagagaaat gttcatattg atcattaaca caaatctaaa
     3061 cttgaaaatg ttattattct tattttaaat tcaattcata tgaaataaat gaaaatttga
     3121 aaaactattc gaattaaacg aaaaagattt aattaatata aaacagatgt gaatagaaca
     3181 aagaaatctg ttatgatatt tatttattga taagataaaa tatatttcca tatgaataaa
     3241 tattattatt tcaatgaaca aaatgaagat tgacagttag ttttttttct tcagaattca
     3301 ttctctgaaa ggatttctat agtttttttt ttgataaaat tctcatatta accatgaaca
     3361 tgaacgatat accaatgatt gattcaaata atggtaatca gaaacaaatt gaaacaaacg
     3421 gagtcgttat gcatcaacca ccaccgattt atactcctct aaacactagc agtatcccat
     3481 atattcattc aggtcaaccg atagtcaatt atcaatatgg atacaatatg cctatcatga
     3541 ccaacaatgg aacaaggatc attaataatg gaatgacatc acagatagta aatgttccag
     3601 aatatagaac atggtcaatt ctcaatattt tattttgttt tttcatactt ggtatttttg
     3661 cttgtatgaa gtctgaagaa acaagaaata gaaagtgttc tggagatctt caaggtgcat
     3721 tgaaatcatc aaaatcggct aaaattctta acatttttgc tacaattctt ggtactatta
     3781 ttattgttac tttttctatt cttgcagcta ctaaaacaat tgaattttat tcttattaat
     3841 cgtaaagtta acagaaaaac tattttgttc ttcatttttc tctcttataa atctattttt
     3901 tggtttatca tataaatgat gcttaatttt ctcttcagat tcgaaaattt tgaaatttat
     3961 acatacgcgg ataaacctga gagtatatca cacaatcctt ctcaccctca ggtatagatg
     4021 aaagtttgtt gaaaatcttg tgtgtgggtt tgggtttggg tgggatcaag gaataaatat
     4081 accacttacc cacacccaca ccctttagtt ttagatttga aacttttatt cattgattaa
     4141 tcacgttttt ctttttgacg tcgtttacaa catttaataa gtccatacac tacgattgtc
     4201 ataggtaata tcacgattat gattatcaag tctagcagat atctctgata gaatactaat
     4261 gtactttgaa atggcgcata ccgatctaag tttccattta aactaacgag aaattcaatt
     4321 tctttcactg cttgtttcaa gccaccagca tgtttcattt caagcgacat aatgttaatc
     4381 atacgttggt aactatcatt ctcccatatt tccgttagtt tccttgtcac actatcacta
     4441 gtaaaattat aatcataaaa atgatatggt cgaagtaatg attgatataa ggaaggagga
     4501 ttaaacaatg acaatccaat gcctaactga acgattgaat ttccattgat aaattgatcc
     4561 atattaaatg gcatacataa gatgggtttt tggaaatata ttccttcgga acatgaaccc
     4621 ataccacaat gactgagaaa taattttatt gaattctctt gtaaaatcca tttttgttga
     4681 acaaatccag tttcaattcg aacatgttct ggatttcgaa aaatattttt ataatcttcg
     4741 cgcttcattg ccttcagtac catttgataa aagtcatagt tttttccacg aagtacaagt
     4801 aataaaaagc aattcgtatt ttcaagcaaa aattctgcta agccatcgat taaatttctc
     4861 attcgatcaa atttaatcaa tgaactagta ccaaaagcag catatataat cgacttattt
     4921 gcttttgatc taacccacgt actcaattca ttctcagtat atttaatcgc tgtttcatct
     4981 ataaatgctc caagatattt tgtataatga tttgtatatg attgtgtgta gaatgttggt
     5041 ggtatactga aaagttctaa acattgtgtt tccgtgaaga aaagattttt caaagaaaga
     5101 ctatcgtaaa atggtcctgg cactcgtgga agagatttac tgatcatacc gatggttggt
     5161 aaaacttttt gaattaaaat aattccaaga cgtagagtat agatcacatt atagattcga
     5221 tatttgattt gagtcatttg ttcttttgat aataatgaaa atatatttgg tagattaaaa
     5281 tctaacatat tcggaataga ttctgtactt tgtatgacac aagatgtatt tgtttgtttg
     5341 gatagtacat gaataccttt gattaatgaa ttagcaataa taacatcgaa tttttcattc
     5401 attaaaagct caattagttt atgaaataga gaatttatgt cttcgctgaa tacttctgtt
     5461 gtatgcccca tgctctcgaa aaatccatga ttagcagcga agtcaataag ttgctgttct
     5521 ttttgttttt cagctataaa tgcatcgatt gaattgtttg tgtaaataag acgaaatgaa
     5581 gatgtattag aaaaataatt gaagttaaca taagactgag ctaacggttg agtcacaaat
     5641 gtaatttgat ggtgttgcaa tgattttgct aattcgaata aaggtgtaac atgaccagca
     5701 tgaccgatgc tgattaataa aacattgaaa caaaatgatc caggtatgaa taataagaat
     5761 agactaagaa ttaaaggagc aacgaaattc atttggcttg tgaaaatatt aaagaaaaaa
     5821 aggcatactt ttatataact gatataagaa tgaatcatca ttttgagaat caatgagaga
     5881 gagagatagg agttgtaatt cgaaaaatat ttcgatagat gtcgtatgtg atcgagtgta
     5941 tgtgtgggtg aaggaaagag tattatcgac accaacacca cacacacacc catcctcaag
     6001 acaaaataat tttcgaaata ttcatttatt gatcaaatga atttcatttg gagaaattta
     6061 catcgtacag tgtcaccctc tattgcaatt cgatcgtgac tttctgttcc gtattttacc
     6121 aaatttacta atatgattga atatgcgatg acgatttaaa atatatgact atataacccc
     6181 tttcgaacca ggtcatacac attttgtaat aataaaatat ggtcaattta gttttatgtt
     6241 ttcttcgtca accagaagtt aaagctttgc tcacactttt tgcgtcaatt cctatctatt
     6301 gttttttgcc atatactcga tcatcatatt catttactgg attctacttt cttggtgttt
     6361 acataattgt acgatggatt gctcgtggcg gtcaatatga tgctctgaaa acaaaagatc
     6421 tcagtggaaa aacttattta attactggtg cagcaggtgg tattggaaaa caaacagctt
     6481 ttgaattagc aaaacgtgat gctaaagttg tattatttgc acgacctagt aacttacaag
     6541 aagccattga tgatgttaaa aaagttgcac gagattctaa acgtgttagt ggttatccaa
     6601 ttgacttaag tgatttacgt gcgattaaaa ctggtattga acaatataaa aaaattgaag
     6661 gagagtaagt aactatttta tgatgaaata atattcaaaa aatgaatgta tgattttaat
     6721 taacagaaat gctccaatta ctgctttgat taataatgca ggagttatgg cctgtccata
     6781 tgcacttact aaagatggtt ttgaaatgca aatgggtacc aatcattttg gtcatttcta
     6841 tttaactcaa ttacttcttc ctcaattact tcaatctaaa tcacgtattg ttaatgtttc
     6901 atcattagtt catgctaaat ggcaagtacc atgtacatct gatacatatg ctgaacaact
     6961 gaataaagaa acatataaat cttggaatgc atattctcta agcaaaacag caaatattta
     7021 ttttactcat gaactacatc gtcgtttcca ttcacaaggt cttaatgcat atgttcttca
     7081 tcctggtgga gtcgacacag cactacaacg acatatatct atgtcacaat tagcatttgc
     7141 tccttttcgc ttttttcttc ttaaaacaca acttgaaggt gctcaaacta atttatattg
     7201 cgctgtatca gacgatgctg tatcaggaaa atattattcc gattgtcacg aaacggaatt
     7261 agcaaataaa tatgcaaaca attcagaacg agctcaagaa tggtgggatt attcagaaaa
     7321 gatcattgct gaaaagacca aagaattgaa ttaactatat gagatagaaa cagaaacatt
     7381 tatacatttc attcatttct attattttct ttaaccttat aaagtaaacc ttgatatatt
     7441 ttagattaaa gtacaggtaa gagtattgaa tgaatagtgt atcgtttact tattaaaatt
     7501 cacacaccca cgaagggcgg gtgtgggtaa gggtactacc tctatctaac atccacaccc
     7561 acacccttaa tagacatgaa aaagcaataa tattttattt aaaatatatt aaagcaaaaa
     7621 aaattcaaca tggaccttta tttaaaagaa cataaattgt accatcaaca ttatgacgag
     7681 ttaaaatatc tttataatta tcatgattaa aatcaagaat atcatgaaaa gtaaaatcct
     7741 ttgcttcata atcttgaata aaaaatcctg tttctctttg aaaatttcct tttccatctc
     7801 caaataatat atttacagaa tttattccaa gattataaat aataaaatct aaattcatat
     7861 ctctattcat atcattcaca ataatatcat aatttttaaa actataaatt gcatttaatt
     7921 gtgaattcaa accaatatct attaaaaatt ccgttgtttg atcgaatgta ttattattta
     7981 atccaaatat gatcgtaaca aatgttttct ctgcataaga tataattaaa tccaattgat
     8041 tatcattatt aaaatcttct atagcaattg attgaggatt tatactaata tgtattgtat
     8101 ataaaataga tttgttttca aatgttccat caccatttcc aaaccaaata taaatttcat
     8161 attgatcatt actaagacaa ataatatcga aatattgatc tttattaaaa tcaataataa
     8221 ttattgatat cattttagtt ttttgatgag aaataagatt tttttttgaa taattaaaac
     8281 ttccatttcc atttccaatt aatatataaa tcttatattc atttgatgta aaagcaacaa
     8341 tatctaaata gttatcatta ttaaaatgac cagttttcat actatatatt ggatcaatat
     8401 tctttgataa cgcgacaatt ggtgatttaa atgtattttt attattattc caaagatgaa
     8461 tataaatatt attataagta gtaattgcac aatcaaattg attatcatta ttaaaatcac
     8521 cataaacaat caaagtatcg taataaatat ttaaagatat attatgtttt tcaaatgttt
     8581 cattcttatt tgtaatcaat acaaaactat catcaagatt aatactaata actaaaatat
     8641 ctatttcttg atcaccattg aaatctgcag ctttcaaata aagaccttga tgaaaagaca
     8701 ttggtaattt atataaagat tttgattgaa atttaagttg acaatttcta tctaaataaa
     8761 tcagaatatt cgtctaagaa ctcatatgat aactttttat cgtttatatg atctttttaa
     8821 aaaaactaac attaaattca tgtcctttgc cttcgattta aagatatgac tacagtctgg
     8881 atgaactgct gacgagaata tagacctgag tgtacagtca tagttatcta ttgcgccgtt
     8941 taggattaaa tcaagtgaga tccaagagat cagagcgtta ctcgtgttta ctagactctt
     9001 gtttatgaga aagaattaaa aagataataa atatttgaat atcgtaacct gtagttatat
     9061 ttgatataat taaattattt gttaaagttg aagttgtcga aataactatg aaatatagaa
     9121 tattgaattt tatagaaaag aattcgatca aatagaaaga ttaataacct gttattgttg
     9181 ataatgattg tttttgttga tattttgcat aaataataga aaataataga agaattatta
     9241 ttaatattat tgttacaaat aaccatatta aaatatgttt tatagaatat gaattaattc
     9301 tataaataaa agatattata aatatatata tatatataga gtttattaat taaaacatac
     9361 tctaataaag tattttgaga tgttaattga agattattag ataaattttt aatttcattt
     9421 gattgatttg ttgaaataat atttcttttt tgttttcgat attgataaat aagaaataga
     9481 atttgaatta tttttggtga aatccattta agaagaattg tcaaaccacc ttgaagacca
     9541 attaaaagtg ttaatgtata aattgaatta attttttgta tataagaata tgaacaatca
     9601 ataggtaaac attgatgata ataagatgaa taatttaata taatattaaa attatcaata
     9661 aataattcat taattaattc atttattgtt ttatttatat ttttatcata aaaaagagtt
     9721 ttaattgaat cattatttat taaatatttt tcaataagat taacacatgt ttgattataa
     9781 aaacattcaa gtgttgaaag acgaaatgat tcaattggtg tacatccgat tttaaaacct
     9841 tgaataaaaa ttgaatgatt tttatcaata aaataacctt gatttgtaca attcgaatga
     9901 attaaacaag aacaattcga ataaattata ttattaataa ataattttct ttgtattgaa
     9961 ccttgtggat aatctttata ttgaaaatta gttccatatg ttgttataat tccatttcca
    10021 tgattgattt gtaaaattaa tgaaagtaat tgagaaagtt tagttcgatc atataattta
    10081 ttttgatcaa ttgatgaata aatataattt tcaaattgat ctttagttaa aagttctgat
    10141 gaaataagaa ataaattaag aaattgatta acatattttt tcgttgattt tattgaaagg
    10201 tcacataaac cttgtagaaa ttgtaaatga gttgaaagaa aacgacgata atcatttaaa
    10261 tcataaattg ataaatcata tagaagattt tttgttaaat tatttctcca ttcttctaaa
    10321 ataaaatcac ttgtacaaat ctaaataaga atttattaaa attaaatttt catttttcaa
    10381 aatattattt ttacttgatg aaattttgtt tcaattgtaa cataatgatc ataagttgat
    10441 gctaaagatg aacaaaaaca ttttaattta ttatcatatt gatctagaag ttgattgtat
    10501 cgatcaaatg ttggttgttt aaatatttta gttaaatttt gtggttcaat aatataatat
    10561 atagcaataa ttgtaagact aattagaaga agacaaatat aaagacgagt tgcccattga
    10621 cctaaacgtt taacggttat tggatgaata tttcgtcgaa aatcgtttat acgaaatata
    10681 tttaaattaa ttaatgttgt tgataaaatt tctattaatt tttttgttaa aaatcgaact
    10741 cgatcgataa attttcgatg aactaaaaaa aacgaatttt ttaataaaat tttatctaaa
    10801 ttagttatta taaataattg atataacctg atagaatttc ttgttctcga ttgatttgta
    10861 atttaaataa ataaaaaatt aatttaataa attttggtat tattaaacgt aatattaaaa
    10921 taattccact aatcatagaa attaatgtta ttaaaatttc agatgaagtt ttcagacgaa
    10981 ttttagttga ataagtacaa taatttggtg aacatttttc ataataattt ttaaatgaaa
    11041 ttaatgaaat ccatttttca atcataactt catttataat tgatgaaata gaaatatttg
    11101 gtggaaaacg acttaagttt tcattgtaaa taagtgaacg gggcaaaatc cattttggat
    11161 tttgttgatt ttcaatatat ttatctttta tatatttaat tagaattgaa aaacatttgg
    11221 aattttgata aaaacattca aatgttgata ataataatga atcaataaca aaacaacctt
    11281 cgactagacc aggaattgta taagctttgt ttatattaaa tacatcacca attgtatatt
    11341 taacatcata aagagcaaat ggaatatgac aatatctatt tatagcacaa atacatggaa
    11401 ttgaacttgt attatcatca tgtaaactat ttaaaacgaa atgaatctaa aagaaaaaga
    11461 atattttata ataaatctat tagattataa aaactcatga atttaaatca acatacttta
    11521 taggcttctt catttgctat aggagttgtg tgtaaattta atggaatttg tttccaatct
    11581 cttccaatat gagtaaatgg ttgatcaatt tgtataacta aacgaactat ttcaatatat
    11641 tctaaaaatg ttgtttttat ttgatgaaaa aattgtttaa gtgttacatt taattgttga
    11701 taaaattcat tttcatcaat aacatttgta gtaataagat tttgtataag aaaactacga
    11761 atattatcat caattgtttt atgagcaaaa ttacataaat ctgataataa ttgaaatagt
    11821 gcttgagcat aattacgcca atcattttta acttcttcaa taaaagaaaa ttgtaaaatt
    11881 gttatccatg atttacttat aaaatcactt gaacatattt catgtaaaat tacatttaat
    11941 ttaataaaat cattatgaga aataataatt gtagaacatg gacatttaac tgtatttaaa
    12001 tataatattt gtaaagtatt ataatcattt aacgatggat tagataatgt taatgttatt
    12061 gttcgactca tcgatgaatt aaataaaata atcgaaagaa ttaaacctaa attatagtag
    12121 aaagaacaga attaaatatt tccctcaacg cgtgttgtcg ctgaagggca tattctgcac
    12181 cactgtgagt acccggtacc caaccctatc actagtaaca tcgcagactt ttctaacatt
    12241 ttaatctaat actatcatta atatagaaag aaaagaagtt tttaaaaagt aacgctaatg
    12301 attaagtgat gataacatga ctgttacttc cgagacactt gctcatcgaa tagttgagga
    12361 tgaggacgat agagggagag tcagtcttga cctggatctc ggaagtaaat gtcatgggcg
    12421 agcaactatt gcgggagtat ctttcatgga accatcctcg aagcattgtg accaaaatga
    12481 aattctgatt catttgtttt tctttgttag tcattataac gaaataaact catatttcgc
    12541 aatcaatctg actacagtcg attccggata tcaaaatttg tatccgtgca agactctaat
    12601 tttcacacag atattttata tagatgatga tttcttaaat aaattcagtt agaataataa
    12661 attataccaa ttaacatgat tatataaaca cgtgtactga taatttcttg tttaattaaa
    12721 tattctattt gattgttatt attttgaaat aaatttaatt gttttaacca ttgaataaat
    12781 tcttttggat ataaaaaaag aatattttct aaaacaatat gaaatcaaga tttatttgat
    12841 tttattttat taaaaatttt acccgaattt atttgaatat tattcgattg atatttaatt
    12901 ttaaataaaa tattaataat aaataatgat aaaattctac atatgataat gagaccaccg
    12961 taaagactaa ttaaaagagc aaatgcatta gaaaattttg tttgacgtat tttattgtat
    13021 gtacaaaatg atggtgaaca ttcatcgaaa taatctgaat aatttatatt tgttaaccat
    13081 ttttcaataa aaagatcatg taaatgatca taaattgttt gattttcttc tttttctatt
    13141 ttaggtaaaa tataatcagt taaattcatc tttatctata taaatagaga tattttcaaa
    13201 aaaaaacaaa gaaatatttt aaataaatac tttctgaaat atttcaaaag aagaaaatgt
    13261 taattttgta caattaatat tacgtaaaca atataatgta tttacaataa ggccttcaaa
    13321 tgcaaaacat ccttgaacaa atccatttgg attattataa ggctaattaa gaaaatataa
    13381 atttgtattt ttaaattaaa ttttcttttc ttttatcaag tacaagaatt atcattaatt
    13441 aattaatatg catacttaca taaccattag aatctacacc ttctatgaaa agaaaatgtg
    13501 taattccatt agtattgaca caagttaaag gattagattg ttcaggcata tcttcttttg
    13561 tacgaattct cgtccattta ccattgacaa gtgtcatatt atttcttttt atcagagaat
    13621 gaataacagg ttgtaaattt gtacttagac ccgatataaa ataatttgca tgagttgtaa
    13681 gtcgaatata attgataaat gtaattattt ctatattcat actatttcta atatgttcga
    13741 aatatgaatt tatttcaaat tcaagtcgtt tttttgaaac aagttcgact gtaacaagat
    13801 tttgattttc aaacttaatt ctgtttcgta atacaatatc attaaatgat gaacataaat
    13861 aatttaaaag tttgaactaa ataaaaacaa taaatacaag ggtgggtatt catatcttct
    13921 gtcactcata cccacaccct tactattaaa gatttattta cctgtggacc aaatactgtt
    13981 tttatttcat aaacggactt ttgatttatg tagtcattat aaaatgcttc aatccattgt
    14041 ttactgatga aaatactcga gcaaatagga tgaaatgtaa ttgtatttga aacgaaagtt
    14101 ttatacggta ttgtagattt tgaacatgaa catgaaaaag tttcaatatg atttgatcga
    14161 agttcgtcaa taatggttaa attaatataa gaaatattga tcttttcaga atgtggatgt
    14221 aaaagtgcaa tatagaatat catataaaga gatgctaagg agaaaaaaaa taatatgtca
    14281 aatttacttt tcttttgtct tatagattat gaaagagtat attgctttgt tgagttttat
    14341 gtttatctgt tcatatatta aaacgatata taagagattt tactgtaggt aacatcgtag
    14401 aatatgataa ttattccaga aagggttttt tgagaaaaaa aaatgaattt ttatatttct
    14461 tactgataag aagaaaaaca aaaaaccaag ttgtatattt ttgctgttta ataatgattt
    14521 ctgattgttc catcgattca ttattattgg tattgttatt ttcaaatggt tccgttataa
    14581 ataaattgta atcatgtatt tgatcgtaaa tccaatgaaa taaagatttt aaattcatta
    14641 atattcgaat gattaagata ttttaatcta gaaatgaaat ttcaatcatc tttatctgcg
    14701 attaaaaaga aaaaatagga gaataatgat attgagaagt ttagttttga actagaagaa
    14761 catttttcta ctaacgtcaa attttattat atatatatat atattatcaa tcatcttctt
    14821 tttattttat aagaaaaatt tcttatcaat tatattttga cattatttaa aacatgactt
    14881 tttagaaata aactaacccg tgatttaaca ttgattttct caaatgtttt cattacggat
    14941 ttttttgtaa atataaaata tttgctattt agtgaactgt aaggtcagct tttcatgatt
    15001 gaaaaataaa aacaaagaat ttttaataat cgttttcttg agaaaataat tcaatttgat
    15061 gttttatgtt cagaatttcg agctctttaa aatgacatca gaaaaaggag gattcaacaa
    15121 ttagtaccga agaaaaccta ttgcatattt gtggtaatta attataaaaa cgaaactctc
    15181 tgatcacgat aattgtaata catttatctt aattgtggat aattctagcc tcattttact
    15241 gatgtcattt taaagaactt gaaaagcttt tcaatgcagt ccctttaggg ctgaaatcgg
    15301 gttgtgtctg taatgaaggg cgaggagagg ggagcgaact gaatttctcg acttacactc
    15361 cattattttc cctaaaaaaa atatatgtga attccacaat gatgtaggtg ttcatggctc
    15421 ttcttccata cccaccttca gcaatggctt taacagtgga cagacaatta tcaacagtag
    15481 taattaccga tttaaatggt aattatcgat tagatattat tactattagt gtattcaaca
    15541 aaactctaaa tatccttttg aattcatgtt aaatttagca taatagatat ttactcgctt
    15601 ttatcttatt ctcaaataaa agttttaaaa taaatgtgta tataactata tcaacaatac
    15661 cgtattactt gtttgattta tttctaaaaa atttatttaa aaataatttt cataaaaaaa
    15721 taacggtgat tatcaagatg aaagaaagtt atgaaaatcg acatcatttt taatacgtgt
    15781 caaaataaag actgtcacaa accacactat acattctttt ccatcaatat ctcactttaa
    15841 ttagatagta acacgtagtt tatgtcatgt ttgtgtttgt tattcattcg tcatataata
    15901 taatcattca gttaattgat atgagaacaa cagataaaac gaaccaacga agagaatgaa
    15961 cttctcatta atagttttgc ttcttcagga gttaacataa aatggacagg tattaatagt
    16021 taagactact tataccacaa tcagttttca gccatagaca atctcgatgt tgccttttta
    16081 actcaagagt tcgttttcga acatctatca aggaacaata aatcatcaaa aaatagtgaa
    16141 aaacattttt tttatttacg aaatgcacat tattaaaatg aaataaatat gtctttattt
    16201 acatagaagt caatttttga ttaaagactt ctgacaagtt taacatatat ttcattatac
    16261 attcttggag attttaatga agactggttt tgttggatga cttaatcctg ccaattgctt
    16321 tttattgatt gttgtttcat aattgatcga ttccgacatt aattccattt tgcatagttt
    16381 tgataatcga actaataaaa ttttaatttg cagcttagca tatctttctc caacacaagc
    16441 atgtctacct cgtccgaaag gtaatgctct atatggatct gctttcatct cttctcgtgg
    16501 tttcaaatgt ctttcaggat caaattccat tggattcaga tataaatctt gtgcaccagt
    16561 taatggagtt acaacaagat ttcccgatgg aataaatttg tcttgtgaaa gaggaatatc
    16621 ttcaccagca tgtctcaaac tcaatagaaa atcggtatgc aatctaatta cttcataaat
    16681 acatccttgc acatattcca ttgaatttaa atattcaatt gttaatttac catttactgg
    16741 tacattatca atttcatttt taattcgttg accaatttca tcatattcat gacgaatcca
    16801 ttcgagaatt atatatgatg ctgttatata tgtgttatgt tgtgctggaa caatagacat
    16861 ataagcaaaa taagccacta atcgtggtgt aaataattca ccacgttttt ctaattcttc
    16921 ttttgaatat ttaacatttt catagattat atcaaaatca gttggttcaa tatgattttc
    16981 aatcatattt aaacatcgtt caatatctgg catgagaaga gatatccatc gttcccaagc
    17041 aatatctttt ttagttttta ttttcaatag ttttttgcca ccatctataa ttggacttag
    17101 gaaatctttt tcaacagtta atgaagcaaa tatatcaata acttcttcgg catgattttt
    17161 gtaaatattc gatgatataa aattaattga attcatacgt acgacaagac gatacataaa
    17221 ttgaaataaa tcaattttag tttcattact attttcaatc caaaattgtc cattttgttt
    17281 attaaaataa tcatttataa ccatttcagt atttgatatc atacgagata aatgattgga
    17341 atttaaaata ctatgtaaat aaggtacgac actatattct attaaatatt gactttcagg
    17401 atatgatgat cctaacataa ttgatgctgc tcttgacata ctaagcattt cttcagttgc
    17461 atgataatat tttttcaaat caacagaatt tgtaataact gtataatatt ttccaaacat
    17521 aaataatgta aaattatcac catattttgt agaccatcta ttcacagatg attcaagatc
    17581 taacatcgaa agaatagaac ctaaaaatgg acaataccaa ggttcgatta ttacaggtgg
    17641 atattttgaa ttaaaattat gtcgttgagt agataaataa cgaatgtaaa tatgaaatat
    17701 caccacacta attaaataga ctgaaattaa gaaaaaccac cacgccattc taatttgaag
    17761 atttccaaat tggaccgaga gaagaataag ttaaaaaaat ctgaaaaaag cgtttaaata
    17821 caaatcatat ttacaataaa tatatatatt aaaaatttga aaaaagacat tataacaagt
    17881 aaattaaatt tattttagtc aatttgtcgt gctggtacac cggaccaagt cgtattcaac
    17941 ggtaattgat catatttcat gacaagtgtg agaggataaa gacgatttcg accgtgaagt
    18001 gttgatccag caagtacatt tgtatagctc atcagtatac tggaatcttg aacaataatt
    18061 ggtgccactt taaatatacg ttgttcaaat gtatgaggct aaaaatagaa gaagaaaaaa
    18121 acaattatca taaagacaga tttgtattat aatatattaa cctgaagaca agcttctgtt
    18181 tgaagacgaa catgattacc aattgttatg agatgaggat cggtaagaca accaatagta
    18241 ggtaaaatga catcttgtcc aatatgagca ccaagtatac gaaagagatg aacaagatat
    18301 tgtgttcctg ataaaaatgg accgatgaag atattaaatt caattagagc tgtagaaatg
    18361 aattcatgtg tacgagtgat tgtctctgaa taggtaaaag ttgcttctga tgatgtactt
    18421 aaaattaagt aacgatgcat tatacagaaa agacatgcat gaactattgg tgcaatgaaa
    18481 gtaggtaata gccaatagat agtagtagat atacatttgc ttagtaagta aatcatacat
    18541 gtactcataa aaatgcgcaa agatgaagat ttcaatgatg gtaatttatc tatagacatt
    18601 gtttcttctt cgggcattat aaaaggcatt tgacgagacg gaataccgag caatactgat
    18661 ccagcaccag agatagatgt attctcagtg attaaagtca aattaccgac catagtttta
    18721 ttaggaagtc gcgtgccagg caacaatgtg catccattac caagatttga accagaacca
    18781 agtataatcg tatttaaacg gcaatcaccc gctggtgtta tttcaaatgg agctaatcta
    18841 acttttgcga acgtagttac accttgttga attttaagaa gatttgatgg aaaagataga
    18901 attggttgaa attcaccaaa tttaacgtca tcttcgatat cggcatttaa ccaagaaagt
    18961 aaaacattag agattgtgct gtatgatgat aagaattcat acgaacgatg aaatgacgat
    19021 attatcaatt gacgtaacca tactcgatgt aaaaagtaat aagaattgac tggataattg
    19081 cctggtgtta cagatcctat gatatatttc aataagaaca taacaacgga gagacacatt
    19141 atagtccaga acaaccaact taaggcgata gcaatcggta ttggcataca aatagttaaa
    19201 caaaattgat atatcttgta agttaaagtt agaagagtac tatggatgat tataagacaa
    19261 aggagacata ttaattgata aataacttgt ttccatgaga aagatcgatc gttgatggat
    19321 gtatgtttta ttgttggcga aacatcacca gtcagtttag acatagattc aatataagta
    19381 ttatctggta ttgtgacttc atcataaagg acacaacgtg taccaatcga gcaatatgat
    19441 ccaatacgaa ttagattaag tttatatgtt tgttcatagt aggatagatt agaaaagatt
    19501 gcatcagtat cgatgaatgt cgaatcaccc acttcaagta accaaggtgc atcaattaat
    19561 gttgaaaaaa tatgaacacc acgaccaatt cgtgcaccac ataaccgcag ataaaaatta
    19621 taaaatggtg tacccaacag atattttaac caatatgaat tattaattga ccataaacgt
    19681 tctagaaacc accatcgata ataactccac gaatacaaca tgttgacttt tgtcacctta
    19741 gtttctgacc aaagtaataa atgttggcag ataacataca ttaacatatg aactaatggc
    19801 attaacaaga tagagaagta acaattataa cgatatgcca tccatattgg aaataaccat
    19861 tgacatatga gaactagtat gcctaatgtt tcaataaata ttgatggcat gactcgatat
    19921 tgatcttctt caagttgggt tgttgttagt gttgtagata tatcttgttt ttgttcttcg
    19981 tcttgatcaa tgatcaatgg ctcgagaatt tgcgcgagtt gtcttattga tggattgtca
    20041 taaagaacgg taactccaat atttttatag atttgttctc gaatcataga aagtgccatg
    20101 atgacatcta atgaagtacc accaagttga ccaaatggaa cattaacatt cggtgattcg
    20161 acatgaaatg cttgtgcaaa aataggcaat agacgttgtt caagctctgt taattgtgat
    20221 tgatcagtat cttgagattc aatcattgtt gagaagtctg gcgttggaag aagctttcga
    20281 tctaattttc catttggatt caatggaaat ttttcgagcg caataatcaa tgatggaatc
    20341 ataaaacgtg ctaaacgaga tcggcaataa ttgcgtaatt gttctgtatt aagattgtaa
    20401 ccttgaacat aagcaatcaa gtgatccttg ccccatttaa caacgacaga gcctaggaca
    20461 tctgatgatg cgtcacgtaa acaacgttca atttcaccta attcaatgcg ttgaccatgt
    20521 aatttgacct gatgatcttt acgaccaacg taatgtacta cacagttatt gtccgctcgt
    20581 acaagatcac cagttttata gaatagttcg tcatgcatat ggacaagtgc cttcttggtt
    20641 aaatcatcac gtcccaaata gccagcataa acacctacac cagtcacaag taattcacct
    20701 tcttgaccaa caaagacagg ctctccaaaa tcatcgagga ttacacaacg ataaccagga
    20761 atcaaggaac cgattggaat agtactctgt tcacaagtag catcaactag ttgaatagtg
    20821 cagccaatag tgatttcagc aggaccataa agattccaaa tatgacatcg attttcagat
    20881 gttgacgcga aatgtttgtt taagtgatgt atcaattgaa ttggtagagt ttcgcctaca
    20941 aaacagtatt tatgttaata attttttata agaaaaacta atcgaatttt cttaaatcat
    21001 cgatagaaag acttgatgtt cgtccttttc ccacaactac taaacttctt tctttagaat
    21061 agaatcattc caaaaagact aaatttaagt cttatcttta ataattttgt acttaccacc
    21121 tgagcagata gaccgaacat gatttaaaga gacgttttcc aagcatctat caagatataa
    21181 acacaacgct gcaagataac tcggtacact attgaaatat gttatttttt tgctatcaac
    21241 taaatcaatc aagtatggaa aatccatgag accatctgga cgcatcatga ctaatgatgc
    21301 accaataaca aatgttccaa taagatcttc aacatggata tcaaatgaac atttagtcgt
    21361 ttgcagtaca gtatcgtttt tgctgaatac tcccacttca acaaacgatc gagtatattc
    21421 aataaaattt cgttgtcgga attgagcctt aaaaaggaca caaaattata taaacatatg
    21481 ttttcaaaag aattatttaa cactaactgc ttttggtatg cctgtagaac cacttgtgaa
    21541 aataatataa ccaatactct cggttgttac attaatgcat gacaggcgat caagatcatt
    21601 atcgctcatt attctattta catttattgt tgtgtccatg ttcatcgtga tttcatccgc
    21661 atcaagtttg ctttgtgtca atgaatggac gagaaccaga tgacttctag tttctttcac
    21721 tagagtctgc agacgttgtt ttggatcttg cggtgatagt ggacaataga ctgcacctac
    21781 catctcaatt gataaaattc caataaccta tacaaacaat taaagctttc aaaagtctac
    21841 aatcttcatg tgaaatcttt gttttaccat tgaaatactt ctttctacac attgacatac
    21901 aatatcacct tcttttacat catttatatc tatcagcata cttgataatt cttgtacata
    21961 aaaatataat tcattataac ttaacatttg ttcgtcaagc tcaacagcta tcttttgtgg
    22021 atgatccatt acttgttgac aaaatagttg tggnnnnnnn nnnnnnnnnn nnnnnnnnnn
    22081 nnnnnnnnnn nnnnnnnnnn nnnnnnnnnn nnnnnnnnnn nnnnnnnnnn nnnnnnnnnn
    22141 nnnnnnnnnn nnnnnnnnnn nnnnnnnnnn nnnnnnnnnn nnnnnnnnnn nnnnnnnnnn
    22201 nnnnnnnnnn nnnnnagtaa tatttctact gttgattgat catatcgatc ttgtgaacaa
    22261 attaaactac atgatatttc attcgatgat ttctgagtaa aacttaacat cagatcaaat
    22321 ttagcaacaa aatcatcttt atccaaggat attggttcaa gtatagatcc atcaagatta
    22381 atttgttgat tattagatga tattgtaata aaatcataca taatttcaag aaaagcaggt
    22441 gaatgttgat taccaatgat atattgaaga ggataatgtg aatgttctag aattgataaa
    22501 cataaatttc gaacttgttg aacaagttgt ttgaatgaat gagatgaatc tagttgaata
    22561 cgataaggaa gtgtagcaac aaacattcca ataatatctt gtaattcagt tcgatatcga
    22621 tttgcattaa cactaccaat acatagatct tgttgaccat tacttaattt gaaaagaaat
    22681 gcatagaatg tagcaagacc aagttgaaat ggtgttacat ttgatgttga agcataattn
    22741 nnnnnnnnnn nnnnnnnnnn nnnnnnnnnn nnnnnnnaaa gttgatgatc aaatgtaatt
    22801 tgagcaactg aagcttttcc tgttcgttca tcgttaggta atcgatgtcg atcaaatggt
    22861 ataaccaact tattctctaa atcatagcca tcgagttgtg ttttccaaaa ttcacctgat
    22921 aatgtcatat ccatttgacg ttcatatact gaataatcaa tatattgtaa agtgttatca
    22981 tccgttggta atagatcatt atcattatat gcaagagaaa gatcttgcat gaaaattgat
    23041 gttgatacac catcaaatgc tgaatgatga atatgaaata agatgatgtc gttggtagtg
    23101 agttgatcat catcatcttg caatgaaggt gagtgttgac gaacaatatg acaatgaaga
    23161 acacgtcctt catttaaatt gaagagattt gaatcatgaa tcattttgga gatgtcttcc
    23221 atatcatggt tatcgatgtg aagaacggtg aaaccaaaga gtaattcgtc tgaatcgatg
    23281 attggtactg cagattgtat gacttcacct gccacatcaa gaaaaatatt tgtgcgtaac
    23341 gctgaatgct tagtaataag tatttgaatt gcctgacgta gccgtttgat ggaaacaggt
    23401 ttggtacaat tcgaaatacc ataggctagt cgcacaccat acatacgatt gccttgagaa
    23461 ccgaaacgaa tttgctcatc aagaaaaatt ctttcttgtg caaatgatac ttgaccttga
    23521 atgatgtgta gaggaagcca gttatattct tcttcttctt cgtgttcttg tcgatcagta
    23581 tcttgtgctt gttgaatgaa acaagcatga tcgacaatgg tcgaatgttg gaacatttga
    23641 gcaatgttaa ctgcatgagt gtcaaactta aacattatct tatatcgatg atagatttga
    23701 atgagaagca gcgaatgacc accaatacca aaaaaattga cggtggtgga tatttgttta
    23761 cattgcaaaa tttcacacca aagggaatga atgcgtcttt cgatatcgtt ctttggttct
    23821 gtacattgct gatcattacc agacattgca gaattcaatg aaagtgtagc aatatctggt
    23881 gtaggaagaa gttttcgatc gagtttacca tttgcactca ttggtaaatg ttcgagaatg
    23941 atgaacattg aaggaaccat gaatggtggc agatgagatc gacaatagtt gcgtaattgt
    24001 tcttcattga tatgaatgct ttgaacataa gctaccaaat gatcactgcc ccatttaaca
    24061 acgacacaag ccgaaacatc tgatgagaca tcaagcaaac atcgttcgat ttcgcccagt
    24121 tcgatacgtt gtccatgaag ttttacttga tgatcctttc gaccgacata atagaagaga
    24181 ttgtcactat tcaatcgaac tagatcacca gtacgataga acagttgatt gttgatattg
    24241 attaatattt gttcgttcaa atcctcacgt ctaaggtaac cagcaaagat gccaacacct
    24301 ccgacgaata gctctccttc ttggccaata tagatcggct ctaggaaatc gtcaacaacg
    24361 atacattgat atccaggtaa aagacgacca actggaacac tactttgttc atccataaga
    24421 tcaacgttat ggtagagaca gtcaagtgtg acctcagctg ggccataaag attccatatg
    24481 cggcatggat catttgatcg tgtcattgat gataaatgtt tgtctaattt atgtactaat
    24541 tgaattggta aaggttcacc tataaagtaa atacaaatta attccatttc tcaatgaaaa
    24601 catttgaaca atagcggcta gtcaaacgta ttaattccag atattcaaaa aacaaacttg
    24661 ttttctcaaa actatcgcat aacaaattct caggagaaac ttttcagtac aactctttca
    24721 ttatatactt accgccacaa accagcgatc gtaatcgact ccagcatgca tcttcaaagc
    24781 gtgtctccag ataggagcat agactcgtga gataacttgg tacactattt atataggtaa
    24841 tgctcttatc aataattaca tcacacaaat attgaaaatc catcagacca cttggtcgaa
    24901 gcataactaa tgttgcgcca actaataatg tacccactat atcttcaaca tggatatcaa
    24961 atgaacatcg agccatttgt aatactgtat cctttccatt aaatgtgcca acttctacca
    25021 aagatcgaat ggattcaaca aaatttcgat gtcttatttg agcctagaga gacaacgact
    25081 gtaacaaact gaactcaatt taatacaaac tacttactgc tttaggaatg cctgttgagc
    25141 cacttgtgaa aataatataa gcgatattat caccttttat cgtaatatcc aacagatgat
    25201 tgatactggt atcaataaca ctgcaactga cattaattaa aatatcaata ttcatagtga
    25261 tatattccat atcaaatttt tcacaagtca aattgtgcac aagaatcaca ctactttttg
    25321 tttccttcac cagtgcctcc agtcgttgtt gaggatctcg gggtgatagt ggacaataga
    25381 ctgcacctac catctcaatt gataaaattc caataaccta tacaaacaat taaagctttc
    25441 aaaagtctac aatcttcatg tgaaatcttt gttttaccat tgaaatactt ctttctacac
    25501 attgacatac aatatcacct tcttttacat catttatatc tatcagcata cttgataatt
    25561 cttgtacata aaaatataat tcattgtaac ttaacatttg ttcatcaagt tcaacggcta
    25621 tcttttgtgg atgatccatt acttgttgac aaaataattg tggaatagtc agttttggtg
    25681 ctgctgatcg attaatatca tgatttttca tagtatcaat tatgatttgt tcttttggta
    25741 aaataataga taatttatac aatgataatt gttcttcaat tgaagatatc gatgaatcaa
    25801 atagttgaga taaaagatgt gaaaatcgtt cgagtaatat ttctactgtt gattgatcat
    25861 atcgatcttg tgaacaaatt aaactacatg atatttcatt cgatgatttc tgagtaaaac
    25921 ttaacatcag atcaaattta gcaacaaaat catctttatc caatgatatt ggttcaagta
    25981 tagatccatc aagattaatt tgttcattat tagatgatat tgtaataaaa tcatacataa
    26041 tttcaagaaa agcgggtgaa tgttgattac caatgatata ttgaagagga taatgtgaat
    26101 gttctagaat tgataaacat aaatttcgaa cttgttgaac aagttgtttg aatgaatgag
    26161 atgaatctag ttgaatacga taaggaagtg tagcaacaaa cattccaata atatcttgta
    26221 attcagttcg atatcgattt gcattaacac taccaataca tagatcttgt tgaccattac
    26281 ttaatttgaa aagaaatgca tagaatgtag caagaccaag ttgaaatggt gttacatttg
    26341 atgttgaagc ataatttaga aatgattgtg aaagttgatg atcgaatgta atttgagcaa
    26401 ctgaagcttt tcctgatcgt tcatcattag gtaatcgatg tcgatcgaat ggtataacca
    26461 atttattctc taaatcatag ccatcgagtt gtgttttcca aaattcacct gataatgtca
    26521 tatccatttg acgttcatat actgaataat caatatattg taaagtgtta tcatccgttg
    26581 gtaatagatc attatcatta tatgcaagag aaagatcttg taagaagatt tggcgggaat
    26641 ttctatcaaa agtgatatgg tgaaaagcta taagaataag atcatgagcg aagagtaatt
    26701 catcgttaga actgtcgttt gaaattcgtt ttcgaaaaag ttgacaatac aatacatgtc
    26761 catctctcaa atcaaataag tttggattat gactagtttc tcgaagaaga caatgaagat
    26821 gattgtcatt atcgaatatt tgtgttggtg caaaatcgaa cgtatggtgt atttgcgtga
    26881 tgcgttgtgt aagacccgtt tgaacgtatt cgagagcaag cgaagttcgc agcgtcatat
    26941 gttttcttat tacatgtcga aaagcttgtc taagacgagc gatggatact gtgccgctgg
    27001 ctatcttcaa gacattgagt tcgttgtaga tgcccaccga atacgtatca tgtctagcac
    27061 cactaaatcg aatttgctca tcaagaaaaa ttctctcttg agcaaatgat gctacaccta
    27121 tatgaaataa ttagtaaaat aaagtttcga ttctttcctc aaacataata agatttacct
    27181 tcatttatat gtaatggtaa ccatgatgtt attttatgac tagtaactgt atccgctaca
    27241 ccttctaata acttagcatg ttcaccaatg gttgattgac gaaagaaaga agttattgaa
    27301 atggttttac tatcaaacat gaataaagtt tgataacgat gatagagttg cataagaagc
    27361 attgaatgac cacccacaga aaagaaatta cttgttttag aggcaggaac atcacattta
    27421 agtatttcac accataattt atgtatctca atctccatat cagtatttaa ttcgataaga
    27481 tcattacttg atattgttgg taattctgta ggtttaggta acatttgtcg atcgagtttt
    27541 ccacttttat tcaatggaaa agattccata acaatgaata ttgatggaat cataaatgga
    27601 ggtaaacgag attgacaatg attacgaagt gtatctaaat caatatcacg tccttgtaca
    27661 taggcaacaa gatattcatc atgtttaata acaacacaag ctgaaacaat ctccaaaaga
    27721 catcgttcaa tttcagctaa ttcaatacgt tgtccacgta gttttacttg aaaatcttgt
    27781 cttcccagat aatatatatt gccagttatt gaattttgac taacaagatc accggtacga
    27841 taaaatgatc caataagaac tcgttgagtc aaatcatctc gatcataata accaggaaaa
    27901 cgttgtatac catctaaata taattctccg acatgaccag gaataactgg ttgataatat
    27961 tgatcgagaa tttgtgcttg catgccagga aatggaatac caataggaat cacaccactt
    28021 ttaatatctt cgttggttat gtggtgatag actgatgtaa gtgtacattc agctggacca
    28081 tacaaattgt aaaaattgat atcggattca ccaaaatatt ctatcatttt agcgagagtt
    28141 gtgcaaataa ttgcttcgcc taggataatg gaaaaaacga agaaacttct gtatgtttga
    28201 ggagaaaaaa gagaaacata ccaagaaagc ccaatgatcg tacagtagat aaacgatcta
    28261 cttgatcatt atcaacgaga tgttcaaaca agactgtcat cattgttgga acaacggaaa
    28321 agaaagtgac tttatgttgc tgtatggtac ttgataagta attaaaatcc atataaccgt
    28381 gtggacgtaa aagaacgagg gtagcgccta acatcattgt gccaaggcat tctttcacat
    28441 gaacatcaaa agagcattga gccatttgaa caaccacatc acgactggta attatactta
    28501 agtgttgaaa agaagagata catgaagaaa aattccgatg tgtaatttga acctggagaa
    28561 acacgagttc gtaaaataat tagaatatat ttcgaaaaat aaagatactt acagcttttg
    28621 gatttcctgt tgaaccactt gtaaaaacaa tactaaagaa atagaagaag aagaaaaata
    28681 ttttaaaaaa acaaagaaag aaaaactcat aagaacttac taagcaatgt cattcaaaga
    28741 taaattaaaa tcaatattat tattattatt gatagtatta tcaaagagat aattttgaat
    28801 attaattata ttttgatgat tattaaaatg attttcagta gctgaatgaa caagaacaaa
    28861 tgatgagttt gtttgtgtta caagattaga taaacgagta ggaggatcat caggtgataa
    28921 tgcacaataa gaagaaccta aagtaattat tgctaattga ccaataatca tttcaatact
    28981 acgttcaaca cattgacaaa taattttatt tgaataattt tgtttattaa tataattcat
    29041 taattgataa actttattaa gtaattctgc ataagttaat gattgttctt ctaaacaaat
    29101 tgaaatcttt tgtggatgat ataatgtttg ttttataaat tcataatgta ctttatctaa
    29161 tgatttaaaa gacatttcat ttgtattatt attattatta taattaatgg attgaatagt
    29221 ttgtatatca tcagataata ataatgataa ttcaacaata ggttgattaa ttaaattaaa
    29281 tgttgaaaat aaaaagagtt gttgaagaag aatatgaaat ctttgtgata ttaaatcaat
    29341 agttttttga ttaaataaat ctaatgatgc attaatttca catgtaaatt gttcatttgt
    29401 tttattatga agaattcgta atgaaaaatc aaatttacta acaatttcat ttgttttaat
    29461 attaagtgaa taaggtacca atgataattt catttcctca atatttatat gttctttatt
    29521 aaattttgtt tcatttgttt catattcaaa tgatgtatca agaaaagatt ctaatcttat
    29581 ttcattattt gaatgttgat taagaatacg ttgtaatgga aaataagaca ttttcattga
    29641 atttattatc atttcttgta ctcgttgaat aaaataagaa aatgatatat atggattaat
    29701 atgttgaaga cgtaatggaa ttgcattaac aaacattcca ataattgatt gtaattcatc
    29761 tttatatctt ccttttatat tcattccaat acaaagatca tcttcttctt catttgttaa
    29821 tttaaataag aaaataaaat aacaagcaag tgataattgt tcaattgtta tattattatt
    29881 tatactaaat aaaagaaaat gttttgaaag atcttcatta aaatcaaatg atattgatat
    29941 tccacgtcct gttctttgtt cattagaaat acgatgatga tcaaatggta atgctaatga
    30001 acgatttata tcataatcat gtaacatttc aaaccaataa ttattagcta ttgtcattgg
    30061 catttctcgt tcaataatag aatctataaa atataatgaa ataattataa atctaatcta
    30121 tatataactt acaatcaaga tatcgtaatt gtatttcatc attatattct aaacaaccat
    30181 ttgtatatgc agaattaaga tcagaatgaa atatatacat tgatggaaaa tcaaataaag
    30241 catgatgaaa attaaatatt attgaatcac cttttataag attatcattt tttaaatttt
    30301 cataaacaat atgtaaacga caaacaactc cttgttcaag attaaaatta taaggattac
    30361 ctcgttcatc atgcattatt ttcataagat cttcatcatt tttaatcaat gtcgattcat
    30421 taaatgtaaa atattcttca ttatcttttg atttaacaat ttgttgcatt aattgttgtt
    30481 tatcattatc aaaataaagg gcagtccgta aagctttatg tttaataatt actaattgaa
    30541 aagcttgtcg taatctttca acagataatg aaccactttc aatatgaaat agaaatggca
    30601 tattgtagat ggccacttga ggttgattgg ggtcaaatct gacatgttca tcatgccaga
    30661 tacgagcttg tgcaaatgaa gcaggtccta atagcgaaag aaaagtatca tttaaagaat
    30721 ctattgtaga gaaaattcgc agttttacct tcgttgatgt taggtagtcg cttgaagatt
    30781 gttgaatcga tttcattgat ttctgatgga tgaagcaaag ataattgatt catggattgt
    30841 gtggtgatat taaatgtttg atccaaaaat aattgttcaa gcatacattg gaagcgatcg
    30901 accatctgtt tgacgtatat ttcattgggg aacaaatcag ctgagcattc tagaaagcac
    30961 tctgtagctt ttccatgatg atcatgtgat acagccagtg tcatatcgaa taaggcaata
    31021 ccattgccat gtgatcggtc tcgatcataa taaatatcga aaaccgtacc gtttttatta
    31081 tttgtaggaa tctccgctgt ggtactatat gtagtggaag atacgagtga ttcatagtga
    31141 aagaatgttt ggggcatcgg gtatctttcg tttgcttgaa caccgagaat ttgttgatat
    31201 ggtagataag catgattaag aatggacaag cataaatgtt gtacttgttc agccaacttt
    31261 tggaatgaac cgtctggatt aatattgatt cgatagggta tcgtatttgc aaacattcca
    31321 atcatcgatt tcatttctgc caaaggacga ttattgaacg taccggcaac acatagatct
    31381 tgtactgaac ttaatttgaa aagaaacacg taatagcaag cgagatataa ttgaaacata
    31441 gaaatattgt gaagtgcagc aaatgccatc tgtgcttgta ctaaatcagc attcagatta
    31501 aatgcgattg aatagccacg tccagagcga acagttgttg tgatctgtga gctgttaacc
    31561 ggtaatataa atgttttagt ccaatcataa tcctgaagca ataatgtcca gaactggcgt
    31621 gttcgttcgg cacccgatga ttgcactaaa gattgttcat aaagagtgaa gtcaacatat
    31681 tgtggtgatt tgtttggtgg ctgtacagat tctaattgac cgcatgcttc ggcaaaggcc
    31741 agagtaaata atcgcagtga agtattatca aaagcaatat gatgaacagt gaatagaaga
    31801 agatctcctg agtgaagatt tacagattca ttctcgttat tgatttgtat taaatgacaa
    31861 cgtaatactt tgcccttttc tacatcaaag tagttggtta ctgtttcagc cgtgagcatt
    31921 gcatccagtt gttcggctga acatacattt cgggtatgtt caaacgaata aacatcatga
    31981 ctgagtgatt gtacttcttg ttcgagttga tttgtttccg cattaaaacg aacagccgtt
    32041 cgaagaactt tatgcttttc aagcactgca agtatagcga gtcggacatg ttctactgac
    32101 agcgagccac atttgattct taatgggaga agaatattgt agattgctaa ggaagaagac
    32161 attcgatcaa aatagagttg ctcatgaagc caaatacgtt gttgagcata tgaagctata
    32221 gctttcaatc tgccagaaac tttaagtgcc gaagatgcaa ctcgtcgata ggaagttaag
    32281 tccataatta taaataaata attattattg aattcaagtt tgaagaattg ataattaaaa
    32341 gagtatctat aaaaaaaagg ataagttttg taaataaaga ataaaatatt gagttaaaga
    32401 aaagaaaacg atttttaaat cattgaaaat aaaagattta aaaaaaagca acaataaaat
    32461 atacaaatga tagttacaaa tcgaattaca aagaaagaaa cgaacaattt tcgttctttc
    32521 aaaacaaaga caaacaaaac atgatatttc atacgatttg cgaactccgt aatccaaatg
    32581 gataggcgta gcatatcgta tacaagtttt ttaccaatag ttcatccata tccaatttat
    32641 tccatcatat cattacgaaa gtagttgaat ggtggaatca actgaatgtt gtttgagttg
    32701 attcgtcatc tcactagcga gcacttcccc ttgttcacca cctgtagtca ctaatttata
    32761 aggtccatat ggttgaattc gacgcatttg agcgatcatc atattcgcga tttttgttat
    32821 gtctttggtc atcgatgctt gtggtttatt aatagtataa atggcagctg gtaaaggaaa
    32881 attattattt tttgatatct tttccacgat tatttctgac atatgagtgt tgtcggaagt
    32941 agaatttggt aagatataga agagaatggg acattcagaa ttaattggac gtcgtatgca
    33001 tagaatattc tctgtaccag tgtaagataa attgttggat aacttagttt cattatcttc
    33061 aatcgattca atatgaaaat caattccgga gtcatttgat tctgtatctg ttcgtttttt
    33121 tttatgaagc ttcttatgta cttgttcggc aatagtttgt attgaaagtc cttgaagaag
    33181 atcagctaat ggaataaata tgtttgtctc ttgtcctaac caattgtaaa gtgatacagc
    33241 agctaatgag tccatacctt gactgacaag ggaacgatcg agagaaattt gatcattact
    33301 acttgcaccc aagagccgag caacggtaat ttgtgttcgc tcgacaatgg tttctaactt
    33361 atcatagatc gaatcaaatg aatcaacatc atccaatgaa atagttgaca ttgacgaacc
    33421 atttgcaatt gtatattgtt gtattgctat tttgcgtagt tgatgtgtaa ctaatttatc
    33481 tcgattttca tataattgtt tccaattggc ggcaaagata attggacatg gacaagactt
    33541 ttgattgaca tgaaatcgat cgataagttc aaatacacca acagtaggta ccaattcaaa
    33601 acctgatgta ttttgtaaac ttgtcagcat ttcacgatgt cgatgaaaca taccagcacc
    33661 actcactgca ggcaaactga ctgaaagagc gggtaaattg agtttttcag cacgataacg
    33721 agcaagaata tcgagaaatt ggttgccagc attgtatcca cctgatgcta gatcgatcat
    33781 atgattacga atcgatgaaa agagaacaaa gaaatgaagt gaaggagcag caagttctga
    33841 tgctcgatga agattccaag caccacgagc ttttggtcct aagacatgtg taagattttc
    33901 ttgtgataat tttcccaaac ttcgatcttc ttgaactact gcactatgaa tgataccacg
    33961 tatgggataa ggtgtttgac taagttgttc gattagatta cgaacatctt caaaattagt
    34021 gacatcgatt tgaactaaat caatatgagc atcatatgtt tttgctgctt gttgtaatcg
    34081 ttgccattct ccatattcag gattgtctac ttgttcaatt tgtgctactg atcgtcgact
    34141 cataagcatc aaacgtttga cacaacgttt ttctatcatc caacgagaca ttgtgagacc
    34201 gagaccacca caaccacccg aaattaaaat tgtaccttga tgacatactt caaatggaaa
    34261 cattgcatct tctcctataa cgagaaaaaa aagtgaacta ttatagattc actagaaata
    34321 agaaaagtaa atactacctt ctgtgcattg tggaggtgat tgacagttta aatttaatgg
    34381 ttgttgagaa ttagtaagac gaagaacaaa tttaccactc atctgaccat tattacattg
    34441 tttaaagatg tcaatgatat ctgatggttc atatgcttgg gttggttcaa ttggtttgaa
    34501 aacgcctttg ataatcaatt gtaaaagttc ttcaattaat tgtccgaaga tatcgcgacg
    34561 atgaacatac agtgaagtaa tatcgataac atggaaacta caatcatcac gtaaatcgaa
    34621 catagacaat tttttcttgt caaataaatc tcgttttccc cattcaataa aatgaccttg
    34681 tgaggcaagt aattttactg attcttgaag aaaagaaccg gacaacgaat taacaatgat
    34741 atcaactcca ttaggtaaaa gcgcacgtac accatttaca aatgaaagat ctcggctatt
    34801 aaacacgtgt tcaataccat agtgttcacg aagaaatctt cgtttttcat cagtgccagc
    34861 agtagccaga actcgagcgc caattgactg acaatattga atacaagctt gaccagtacc
    34921 accggttgct gcatgtacaa gtacagtttg accaggttgt agattaacac gatattttaa
    34981 tgaatataga acagtcatac aagcatttgg taatgcagct aattgttcat cagtaaagtg
    35041 attgcaatcg tctgggatgc ggacatattc attaggacta agatgtacat gggaatgaaa
    35101 tacacctggt gccataccaa aaacacgatc gcctactttt actttctcgt ttgaatgagt
    35161 acgtgcaaca gtaccaataa aatcaatacc aggttctgta tcacgatcaa ccatagcttg
    35221 atcattgcta gtttgtgcaa agggacgcat atatggatag cgaccactcg atttaagaac
    35281 atctcgaaag ttgataccaa cacaatgtac acgaacttct attttgtcag tatgtagtat
    35341 gtttttcttt acatctggta cccatgttaa atcatccaga aaacgagatg gagcgacctg
    35401 aagacgaaat ggttgttgat cggcatcgtt gtgtggaata attgtcgttt gttctgattt
    35461 gactgattcg ttaatatctt gtttttcttg aagcatttca tagtgccatt ccaagcgatg
    35521 aatagtatca gtttgtttat cgtgttgaag aacaatttca tcaagatcat ctgcatatct
    35581 agatattatg aggtgttcgg caagtgtacg aacaagagat ggtatcaggg ctggtgatga
    35641 tttcgattgt aaatcaataa gttttaaatg atgttgttca tattcaagag caagactacg
    35701 tgcaagacca ataagtggtg aaccaattgg atttatatcg ctaccagcac caggttgaac
    35761 attttgtgta ataacatata caaatggatg cgattgtggt tctgctgttt gtattgtttg
    35821 aagaatatga ataaatgtat cacatatatt tgtttcatat tgtgcaattg ccatttcact
    35881 gtcatcattg actgattttt gattcagtga ccaagcaaaa atgatatgta cctgcgcata
    35941 tgttgtcatc atttcttcaa ttttagaaca aatattgtcg gaacttgaat tagatgcatg
    36001 taacaatgtg atgttaacag atggcaagag ggactttagt gcgtttccca tactaggtgt
    36061 actatcatcg tcaaaaataa gccatgcttg actttgtcgt tcttcgagca tagataaaac
    36121 tttagatgac gtcgattttt ggacaacaat aaatgagtta ccaaatgatg tatttcgtgt
    36181 ttgaacagtt tcaaatccat ctatttctcg tatagttctt gtccattgat taatattgag
    36241 tagagcacgt cggtgatcga ctggagacca ccattgatct attaaaccat agataatatc
    36301 gaagtaaagt ggagcatcag ttaattccag tagaagaaga agaccattag gaacgagtag
    36361 ttgacgaaga ataacaagtg aatatgataa atcttgattg ccttgtaatt tattagcacc
    36421 aaatataatg tcgtatgatt cgacgatcat atttttgtta ttttcattgt tgaataagtc
    36481 aaatttgtca tcatagatta tacgtattcg attttgatct ttcaattgcg tagtgaaagt
    36541 tttctcaact tgttcaagta catgtggatt cgagtttgta tagtttatgt cgattaatat
    36601 atctgttttt tctgataaat caagtaaaag aagaagaact cgtagatcat ccgaattgtt
    36661 accactgcct aaccagaata tgcgaagttt acgttcagct aataatttac caaatttttc
    36721 ttgaagatat tgattaagaa tatcaaaaat gaaatatgtt tgatgagaag agatgagtga
    36781 ttgaatttct tgcaattctg attccatctt ttcatcaccc aatagtacat cgattccatc
    36841 atattgtcca ctgaggactt gtctgagatt ttgtccacaa gtagacaaaa cggacaaaat
    36901 tggtttaaga cgtggaaatt gacgcaacag ttgcatgaga tagatctggg tcgaatgata
    36961 tgttggtttt gctttcgaat caatggtaag agaacgacat gcagctaaaa gtgattcttg
    37021 ttgttgttct tgaataggaa caagtgtcaa atcttcaagt gccatttgag cataatatgc
    37081 agccagtaga tttaacggtt caacagattc aattagatct gcattacccg tagaatcaat
    37141 gtgagcctta ataatgtatt cagttgatgg tagaagatca gctgcaccaa ttcttattcg
    37201 ttcatcattc cacactgttt ttaagcaata attatccatg atcgtatcaa gatgtgtagt
    37261 gagttcttga tttggtaaat ctactaatat attcaattta tcgaacacgg atgtgtttga
    37321 tgcccattgg ccggactgtg aaccttgtac ttgctgaatt gtaatacgat caaaactgac
    37381 taaaggtttt ctcatttctg tatcatttga acaaatcgta caatcaaatt catacgttcg
    37441 ttgtttagct ataccacaaa tgttatcatg ataggctgca cgaacttgta ctggtgaatt
    37501 taacgttgat atttctccat atatagttat cttattaata gaaactggaa taaaagtagt
    37561 agaaattcca ggtaatatag ctaaagctgg atgtaaacag gcatcgagga cagctggatg
    37621 aattagatga tagactggag cattatcttg actggctata gtacaatcaa tttcaccttc
    37681 gacaattgat tgtgtgttat gaagtgattg catcaatcga aataaaggtc catactgata
    37741 accacgtgac attagatgtg tatagacatt atctggttca agtgtagaac ataaatcacg
    37801 atcaatgggt acatcagtta gaagtggtaa ttgttgtttg tcatcaccta tcttaatttg
    37861 acctcgagca tgaagtgtaa attcgtttaa tgaatgttga ttaagtaatt ttgtatcagt
    37921 gaatgattta agaacatcaa cacctgacat gcctgatgta cgaatacaat cttgaccagc
    37981 tgttgtccat ggtcgactgt atataaacca ttcacgcatt ggcattacta tttgagtgaa
    38041 tatttctgtc aattcatgtt cagtaagaac gagtgcatta atgaattcaa cttgttcgaa
    38101 gacaataatt gattgagaat cgtcagtcga tgaaagtaat tgacgactgg cagttaatgc
    38161 taattcaatg taaccactag ctggaaataa gatagcatct tgaattttgt gatcttttaa
    38221 gaaggcgtgt tgaggaagat tgatattgat gagacttctc catgttggat tagtctgttg
    38281 agtccattga cgaatgccca gaagtggatg actgggaaga cgataagaaa gacgttcaat
    38341 gactgaatct ttggattcgt accaacaaga agttgtatta aaagcatatg atggaaatgt
    38401 ttcaaaaagt tcactatcat tatcagtgga tttgatttct cgagattcaa gataatgttg
    38461 ccacacaatt ggtgatgaag tgagttgagt aagacttgta agtaatgttg tttgttcatc
    38521 ttcctttcgt ttcaatgttg gaagagtaag atgtttcaaa gaatgtaact cacaacattc
    38581 atcaattgat gtagccaata ctggatgagg tgaaatttca agaaagatat ctgcagcatc
    38641 gtcttgaatt atacttgtca ttgcatcgta aaatcgaaca cattctcgaa cgttagccca
    38701 ccaatgatga gcatttaatg gcgtatgctc atttacatag ccaccataaa cacttgagta
    38761 tagacgagct ttactacatt gtacgttgaa catttgttgt ggatcttgta aaggaagacc
    38821 tgaaatatcg ccaagtgttg aaagcatttc attctgaata ttaaatagat ccatttgatg
    38881 tgagtgaaaa gcattttcaa tacgaagtcg tgctttgaac acattcggat gaaatgttgt
    38941 aagaatttca aataattcat caattgtttt ctcatctcca ctcagtgtca cagaatgtgg
    39001 actattgatg acagcaattg agacaagatg ttctatacct ttgagaaggt cttctctcac
    39061 ttgttcttca ctcatcgaga cagctagcat acgaccacct tgacgagtgt tacgattttg
    39121 aagacgtgat cgattataaa cgatacgaat agcttcttct aatgtaatac gacctgaaac
    39181 aaaagcagct gcttgttctc cagcactgtg tgatacgata gtatcaggaa agatttgcca
    39241 cgagttgaga agagcagtta gagcaacttg aatagcaaat attgaaggtt gagcgatgtt
    39301 ggtatcatta atacgagatg tcttttcatc ttttgtctcc ataagttcat ctaataattg
    39361 ccatttatct tcattgattt ttgtcaattc agcatcgatt cgttgtatcc attgacgaaa
    39421 gactggttca ttcttgtata attgacgacc cattgcccac cattgaggtc cttgaccact
    39481 gtagacaaag cagatttttc ttgatgacaa cattggacgt gtagtgagaa gaagtccaga
    39541 tgtatttttt tgagcaagaa aagcatcgat ttgattctgt aactgtgcaa gatcagtaga
    39601 tataaaaatg gctaaatgtt catagctgat tgtgcgtttg agaagaagtt gtttagatat
    39661 gcgagcaagg aaagtatcag aatcatcgtt aatcttgtca gacatttctt gtaaccatat
    39721 attgaattgt gcgacttgtt tgacaagtga ttcttgactt tttgctaaac aaaacaagaa
    39781 aataatgaaa tgaatacgaa tagaaaaact tgaacttact cgagaagaga aaaacaaagg
    39841 attgtttaag ttcaagtttg ttttgatcgt tatgattgtg atgaaatcca ttcaataatt
    39901 ttttctgttg tggtcgatat tcttcgacaa tggcatgtgt agtattacca cccatgccaa
    39961 aagaattgat acctataata gttggattgt ttgttacaga tggaaatggt acataatgtt
    40021 gaacaacatg tagattatat cgttgtgctt caatttttgg attaagtgct gtgaaatgca
    40081 tgtttggtgg aatagcacga tgacgcatac acattgcaac tttaataaga gcagcaatac
    40141 cagctgcacc ttctgtatgt ccaagattac ttttaataga tccaatgagt aatggtggat
    40201 ccattgatga acgatgaaaa aattgaccta aagcatttgc ttcaatggga tcacctactg
    40261 gtgtaccagt accatgtgct tccacataga aaacattctt aggatctgtt tcacttcgtc
    40321 gataaatatc agcaagaaga cgtgtctgtc caataccaga tggtataaca aaattagtct
    40381 tgccttcact tccatcatga tgactatgaa catcacgtaa aatacaatag attcgatcac
    40441 catcacgttc agcatcgctt agtcgtttta gtaaaacaag accaagacct tcacctaaaa
    40501 tagatcatta aaataatatc taagcttata taataaatat gaatattacc tttagcataa
    40561 ccatttgcat caatactaaa tgatcgactt cttccatctg gtgactgagc accaataagt
    40621 gaaccactaa gtatattctc tggtgtatag acagcattga caccaccaca tactgccata
    40681 tctgcttcac ctgctcgaag agtttgtata gcttgacgaa cagcttctaa tgatgacgaa
    40741 caagcgacat cgagtgacac attaggacca ttcaagttaa aatgatatgc aagtcgagca
    40801 gctgcattgt aaagacttgc atttggtcca tgtaatcgta gtcgaaattc gggtttcatt
    40861 cgagacacag taagtgcatt atctgtagag aattgaccaa tatgtactga tgtacgtgaa
    40921 ccatacatct tttctaacgt ataaccagca tcttcgatta aatgtacaaa tttaagcatc
    40981 agtagacgat gtgctggatc aatactaaga gcttcattat tggaaagacc aaagaaactt
    41041 tgttcaaagg tatcccattg tgcattagag agaaaataac ctccacgaat taaattttga
    41101 ctaagttgat tatccttatc ttgattgacc atatgagcac taaatgaggc aagatcagca
    41161 cgttcttgtg gaatagcact gccaacatct ttactctgtt ctaatacatg ccataaatct
    41221 gttgccgaat gtatatctcc agcaaattca catgcgatag ctacaacagc tatcggttct
    41281 tgagcaataa ctttggaagt catgttgaat aattaaaatt tacaatatag taatgtataa
    41341 agaaagtaga agaataaagc gtaatagatt ctgagatcta aaacaagaaa tacataatta
    41401 cataataaat tagattaaaa tacacgaaaa agaaaaagat ccatttatct tttcttcaaa
    41461 taaatcattt cacatattct ccagcatgat tttttataca aagtattctt attcttaata
    41521 ctacgtcatt tactatacct ttgcgattgg ttgagcgtat aatatcacta tttattcaaa
    41581 tgttatttat attcaaaatt ctagtaaatg tataatgtac aaaggactaa attcatcata
    41641 taataactaa tacattctat cgatactcca ggggctttta tataaactgt ttgtccttat
    41701 cctcctcctc cttctctctc tctctctctc tctcgttcat tcttttgact catatgacga
    41761 ttttcattga atgagaagaa cgacgattat ttacgtgaga ggggatatta tgtatcatac
    41821 aggtaagata aacggtgggg aattatgaca tcaatacgaa tggagacgac aacaatgatg
    41881 acgtcattat gagtggggat ggggaatatg agcgattaga atatgagcaa aattacgtta
    41941 aacagatcaa atagatatta ttttttattt cttgagacgg tttagcaatg gagaaaagtt
    42001 gatcatatac agaaaagaaa aaagtatatt ttagtttata gaggatagat aaaattaatt
    42061 atacgaatca tttacgatat tataaaatca atattattta aaatgtatct cttcctatta
    42121 attatgatca atagaagact aaagaattat actgtttcat ttaaaactat taaacttatt
    42181 agaaaaaaat aaattcaata ataatttgaa tattttatat aggcagaagt aaacatattt
    42241 gccttgatga aattcattcg ttagagtagg ctaagataat tcaaatatga gagttcgaaa
    42301 tttcgtacga ttaaaattaa acagcgtctc aacaaaaaaa tgtttgattg aagatcacat
    42361 tttcacgttt tgtccataac attttgcacg taaatcattt atatttgcat atgaattttt
    42421 aaagaaaata agaaatcatc aatatctatc gaaattctct tcttactaag aatatcgatt
    42481 gtattttttt ttcgttctgt tgctttatca aaatatacct agaaaagaag atgttctgtt
    42541 cgttgaatca acgtaattaa gtgaagcgag gagagaatac gatcgacgcg gtcacgtgtg
    42601 tggtatattg ctcacatata ctatttataa agatactacg tcatgtatcc tagtgcactc
    42661 gggatataaa tatatgggat attccccaca tatactattt atagagaagc tatgttgtat
    42721 atcgtgacgt attgtggggg tggatttaaa tgagagtgta tagacgagtg taataagaaa
    42781 aaaaaaataa aaagaagagg taaatgtaag tgcaatgtat acgaaatcat tttttaaccg
    42841 tatatgaagc ttattgcata aatcgtcgta tgaactgttg aggatgtggt tgtgagcagc
    42901 tacgcagatc ttcagatggc ataaaatcac aacatcaata tatactgatg tataatttct
    42961 taaaaaaaga aaaatatata tattgataaa attcgttcat tgtggtgtga gcatctacca
    43021 taacctaata cgtatttgat atacacgagg tgcattatat ggtagaaagt taggtattga
    43081 gtagttcgaa aagaagaaaa attattgata tgagtctttt ttcaaagtaa ttcaatcgga
    43141 taaggtaaaa tgtattgtta atttagttta ttggtatatg agaagatggg atgtaatatt
    43201 taattggaga aaactgattg tgctgcttag aataatgtga tatacatggt ttaaactatg
    43261 ttgatgaaag atagatttgt ttcaatgtta gatctactct tttggttttg atgtagtttg
    43321 ttatttgatc gttgcgtttt cttcttgtgt tgccataagg attagaagga tgtataagat
    43381 aggttaattt atttctggca taaagaaaaa ctgttgaatt atatgtacgt atttctgtga
    43441 gactcacgtt tgatgatttt gtttttgaag ttgtgtttga ttaggtcata gacgtactag
    43501 ctcatgttgt gttgtggttc tgggttctgt agcttctatt ttgcttttac ctataactga
    43561 tcggcattta tatgtcaagt atcgagactg acttcttgta attgtagtgg tgaatgaatg
    43621 gtgaaaatat tgatttagct acgtattcag aaaaatattt gagagattta tgttgaataa
    43681 atgtcgatgg gtagctaaag attatgcatt atcaatagga agtgtgagtt tttatgattt
    43741 actagcggag atacctgatg atggcccaga atcattcaga ctgaaaaatt catatctcac
    43801 aaaacgacag gagacgtaga gagggttgtg tttgaaattt tttcatccct cacttccgtg
    43861 taacataata atccagtgcg taaacgtagt aatagatgga tactctaaag atcgatcaga
    43921 aggaagtgct atgaacagtt tagtttcaga aaaaagttga gacaaccaag atcggctgaa
    43981 cattatttct tttgtcaaca ttcaaatgac aaaatcagtt gtttcccacc gattgatttc
    44041 ttttcctttt aaattttatt tttcacactt cttctatccc atatactaac accgcttatc
    44101 tgtaactttt tattcccttg agattgaact tcgtcaaact aattctagta agagttgaca
    44161 tcttgagatc attttaagaa tgaagctatc tgatgagatt tttgagaaag gtcgaaactg
    44221 gtcatgagtg ctgaacgttg gtaatgatgt catcgtcata ttttttgtcg tagagagctc
    44281 caaacatatt tcaaccagga aggtatcatt ttcttcgtta tttactatga taaattataa
    44341 tgatcaattg tatttattga tgagaaaaaa cgatatgcag tctgaatgac gttatgagta
    44401 ataggaaact attactcttc taaaaacaga ttgtaactaa acaattgtga tatctcgttc
    44461 ttcatatgat gtatctgata aatttctaat gcctttattc actctttaaa tgtaatattg
    44521 tcagtcaaat cgtatttttc atcgaaataa gaataacgaa ggtatgttaa aatacatgaa
    44581 ttaaaatata tatttttgtt ggtaattata gagggaaaat gtcataaata ataacatgaa
    44641 agaaagaaaa tgagtaatac tcatatttac ttgtgaagta aacatgtata ggtaagtaaa
    44701 attaattgct tttcttgcat tatattttac aattcagatt ctcataagac ttattatgca
    44761 aggctattat taattgcaga actatacata aaaaacaacg gcgacaaaag attccaatgc
    44821 aaactgaatc attttcagaa cgttcaataa gaacaagaga ctatctcagt aaaactcgtc
    44881 agcaaaatgc agaaaactta actctcatct ggttcgacac ctcaatcagt gaaaatagtg
    44941 atgcgaagaa atattcaata tttattgacg aatttcatca cattttcaat gacatacatg
    45001 tatttaatga tatcgatata tttattgatt atataactga tattaaaaat gaatatatat
    45061 ttttgattat taccaattct tcgactatac agactagtct tgaacaaata ttgaatcaat
    45121 taagacaaat tcatttattt tatatattct atgaagagaa aacgagcaat caacaagaac
    45181 tataccttga aaaacataaa aaatgtcgag gtatattctc ttctataaca aatatctgtg
    45241 cacaattacg aaaagatgtt aaaatatgtg aacacaattt gatcggtttc aatgttattg
    45301 gaaatgaaga ttcaactaat gatgagcaag aagcaaattt catgtacgca caattactta
    45361 aagaatatct aaaagatatt gctaataatg aaactagtaa tttaacagaa atgattgaat
    45421 attgtcgtcg aaaatatgtt gataatcacc aagaactcaa tcgtattgat gaattggaaa
    45481 agaattatca aaatcattca tcgatttggt ggtatactcg agatggattt atgtataaaa
    45541 tgttaaataa agcattacga ttacaagata ttgaaacatt ttatgctatg cgtttatttg
    45601 ttaaagaact tcacggacaa cttgtttatt tgcatcatta tcaacaaaat aattctatta
    45661 actcttcaga tttcaatgaa attattctct atcgaggtca acaaatgtca tctaatgaat
    45721 ttcttaaatt gaaaaataat caaggtggtc ttttatcgat caatagtttc ttatcaacaa
    45781 gtaaaaatag agatgtagct gaaatgtttg ctggtaataa tgcattattg gatgataata
    45841 tgactgctgt tctactaaag attcatgcac gaaataatga tactgatatg ccagtctttg
    45901 ctcaaattga tgaaataagt ttctttggtg atggtgaaaa tgaagttctc ttttccatgg
    45961 gaactgtctt tcgcattgaa agtatcatac aacaaaattc acatgatgat ttttggcttg
    46021 ttgaattgac attaacgaac gctaatgatc ctcaattgac tgaattaact cgatatatgc
    46081 gggaacaagt gcaacacgct acaccaagag atcgtctata caatttgtta cttaatattg
    46141 gaaaatatac agaagcgaaa cagtttttac aattagcatt gaatgaagtg aataatagtg
    46201 atcaacaatc tcaagcagca ttacatcatc aaatcggttt tatctatcat gaaatgtgag
    46261 aattagaaaa gtctattaca gaatatgaac aatcacttgc aattaaattg tcgtatttat
    46321 cagatgatga tccagaattt gctcttacat ttgctaatat gagtggtgtt tatcgtgaat
    46381 taggtcaact tgatgttgct cttatatata ttcaacaagc tcttgacatt gatcaacgtc
    46441 attcaaatca tgaaactatt ttagcagctc gatttcattg tatgggtatg attttacatg
    46501 atcaaaataa aatcgatgaa gctattgaac aatttgagaa agttttgact atttggatgc
    46561 gaaatttacc atcaacacat ccaactattg ctgaatcatt aaataactta gctactatat
    46621 attatgaaca aaaacactat gatcaagctt tgaatatgta taaaaaatgt ttagatatag
    46681 aaacaaaatc tttacttatt gaacatccat cattagcaat tacttataat aatatcgcgt
    46741 ttacttatta tcataaaggt ttttatcaag atgcattaga tcatagtctt aaagctattg
    46801 aattaagtac tcgtgcatta ggcgaaagac atccaaatac gcaatccttt caaaatacac
    46861 ttcaaattat tcgtcaaaaa ttaacgtcat taattgagaa cgaaaatgag gatcattgat
    46921 ttcgctgtga ggatataata gcaattaaat tcacatccac actcacatcc ttgatattaa
    46981 atcgatcaaa gtaatctatt aaaaaataaa gattaccatt atttataaag tccttcaagt
    47041 aatcctttct cgattattgt tctcttttct ttctgttctg tacctttgta acttatactt
    47101 tgcgtctagt gctcgttctg catgtgcttc tctaattcgt tttctctttt tttgtgtgtt
    47161 ctttgccatc gactatatcg tattattatt ttgtttgttt ttatgttatg tgtaagagga
    47221 attgtttgat aagaagttat taaatcataa taggatatag ataatctgtt tcatcatata
    47281 agagagaaag gtaaagtatt tctacattaa atcttcaaca tgagttatta ttttatcgca
    47341 gaaaccatac gcatttatgg ataatcatcg tttgcgtgct attattttga aattacaaga
    47401 tcgtcttagt aacgatgatc gaaaacgctt acatttctat ctcggcaatg atgtaccacg
    47461 acgaattcga gatgatccaa cacttagtgg aacacttagt ctgatggatt ctctttttga
    47521 tcaagataaa atcaatgaaa aagattttac ttttttaata aatgcatttg atgaaattca
    47581 atgtattgat gctatgaaat tattaagagg taagtttttt gttttgttta ttttaaattt
    47641 atttcctttt gtattttatt aatctagaat atcgaagaca caatcaatca gatggacaaa
    47701 accaatcagt tgaaagtcta tcaatgataa tgccaccaat gttaaatcaa attcttgaag
    47761 atcaacatca aaatgaagat aaatattcta tgccacaacg taagcattta actatattta
    47821 tattttacat ttatcgaaaa tctaatttag ttctcgttaa tgaaaaaaat acttgtggta
    47881 ataatacaaa tattaatcaa ataccaatga tgaactcaaa tgaaaaacca caacctccaa
    47941 cttacaaaag gaaacaatta gtaaactgaa gaaagatgtg gaaatttcta ttattattta
    48001 tcttattatt gattgttgga tgtggaatat taatattttt ttctattaag aatttcattg
    48061 atattgatcg attgaaaata ttgcataatc tattcattgt aagaattcaa ctgttggaaa
    48121 catcgaataa tcaatctatt gaaaaaattc aagagttaaa gtataaaatg gaacaattca
    48181 gaaaaacacg taattatttt aaccgcgttg tattgaaatc taaactcgat tctataaata
    48241 cttattttct tatgatagca tgaaagtcag ttaaatagtt cgatttttaa tgaaacatct
    48301 ttgccaaata taagaatctc aaagactatc tcggtcttgt tagatcttga acaaaaataa
    48361 ttgtccaaga tttatgatct ataaaatcag tatttgatat gttatattta atccttttca
    48421 tcagtcattc accaaagttc accatcatct atgtttcgcc ttttggtcta taaagagaga
    48481 gttataaaaa cgatcgtctc tgctattcag tttgatattg aattttgctt catattttaa
    48541 ttttatttca gcaccattac gatcacctag tattgatatt tatccgaatg caaaatggac
    48601 agaaaatggt gtcactgtag ctggaggaaa ggaagcaggc aataaagcca atcaactcta
    48661 ccagccacta ggtttatatg ttgatgataa tgaaactgtc tatgtctctg agtgggaaaa
    48721 taatcgtatt acggaatgga aatcgggtgc agagaatggt cgagtagttg ctggtggaaa
    48781 ttcgacttat aaattggcaa acccaagaga tgtgattttg gataaaattg gaaatagtct
    48841 catcatctgc gatcgttcga acagaagagt tgttcaatgg cgtcgtgaga atggtacaaa
    48901 tggagaaacg atgatttcga atatcagttg ttggggttta acaatggatg agaagggatc
    48961 actatatgtc actgatgatg agagacatga agtaaggcga tatgaaagag gagaatctga
    49021 agggatagtg gttgcaggtg gaaaaggagg tggaaaccgt ctcgatcaac tctctcagcc
    49081 tacatatgta tttgtcgatc aagatcgttc agtatatgta tctgaatata acaatcatcg
    49141 tgtgatgaaa tgggaagaag gtgcaaaaca aggaattatt gtagctggtg gtcacaatac
    49201 gggaaatgaa cttaaacaat tgtattttcc tgaaggaatc gttgtcgatc gattgggtac
    49261 agtctacgta gctgatgctg gtaatgctcg aatcatgcgt tggatcaaag gagccacaca
    49321 aggaaatatc attgttggtg gaaaaaatag aggaggacaa tcaaatcaat tgaattggcc
    49381 tgtcggtctg tcattcgata gacacggtaa tttttatgtc ggcgatacgc gaaatcatcg
    49441 agtacaaaag tttattttat cttcaaatga ataagactac ttttttaaat ttattaaata
    49501 ataataatca tcattaatta attgacttgt attgctttta gattattgaa aaatctaata
    49561 cataattcaa attagtgatt gaaaaaaaac gtatttgaaa tttaaataag tgtaaaatac
    49621 ttcatgattt ggatctgtct cactggctca tttattaaga atgctttaaa aatgtatgtg
    49681 gaagatcagc gcgatgacat cgagcaatag attcgagtgt gctgattatt cttgcgacgt
    49741 cttcatccga taagccagca tgcaatgtga gtctcaagat agatcgagta gggggtgtag
    49801 caggtgctac gaatatggca cctgaaatac ctgcattttc gaagtagatc tgaagttttt
    49861 tcgaaagtat atttggtcca ccgttcagac atagaatggg acttggcaac gatggctgtt
    49921 cgacatcaaa ttttaatgtc actgcagcat gacgtacgac tcttgcaata tccattagtc
    49981 tttttcgctt attatctgca ttgtaaatga ttgcgatagc acgttgaaga cgttgcaaat
    50041 cccaagtcat aagtgcacta ctaaatatcg acgatgacga tttttctctc acgtacaata
    50101 cttcctggac acgaccagca ataaatcctg cacgaacaca atatgcctta gccagactac
    50161 ctgtaataaa gtcaatacga tttgtcacat tcgctaatgc tgcaagacca cgaccgtgag
    50221 gtccatacaa tccaattgaa tgagattcat cgactaccaa catgcagttg tatagctcct
    50281 tgagatcaca taattctacc agattggcaa tcgagccttt cgccgagtag agagagtcaa
    50341 caacgatgat accactacca aatttacgaa gattttgttc gagatcgtct agacaattat
    50401 gtttgatctt gtggataata ccacggctgg caccttgcca aagtgattca tgggcggcgg
    50461 tatcgatata gacgtgactc gtcgccggga taactattgc ttgaagtaga ccgtaattag
    50521 cagcatatcc actttgagct aaatatacgc tatctttccc gagtatttgc ttcgctaaca
    50581 agtcagacac ttgatcttga agacaatcct gttgtaaaaa tactcctgac atgatgttat
    50641 ctgatccctg tcgatgaatg ggaactgtct gcttctgact caatgaagtt tggaaggccg
    50701 tgttttcgat ttttggaata acgttgtagg catcaaatat acgtgcgtca gaaacaaata
    50761 aatttggatc gtatgacaaa tgcaaatagt cattgttatc gatgtggata ccaattcgat
    50821 ctggatgcgc taacgaaaga aaatcaatga gaccttttcc cgtagtagaa gattcgaaat
    50881 atttttgcat attttgacga aattgttccc tcatcgagtt aactcctcgc gtttgaccaa
    50941 caggactcgt tgattgtttc cgtgacggaa gtattctggt agaagttcca cctgaaaacg
    51001 caacaagaat aagaatgtaa acatacaact gttcgataga tcttttattg aaaatctttt
    51061 ttagcatatc actcatatat tcataacata acgctatttg cgagcacatc agtgttattt
    51121 caattcgaga caatcaaaga aaccaaccga tctgcactat agctttctac gagaggcgtt
    51181 gttacttaat cgatttttca atgaaataag agaagtcttg cacatagatt ttgttacgaa
    51241 aaatacgaga aaggatggag tatcacacag agatcgatgc agtaggtctt accatagtac
    51301 gatatctgct tgtcgacggt actagctaaa tagttgaaac gaacacgatt gtgcacatga
    51361 cgaaacattt caaataatta gaagaaatat tatctaaaat tgtgaaataa agattgctaa
    51421 tagaaaagtg caaacgaaat agcagcgtca cccttcccgc gtttttagag acacactctc
    51481 agctctctca gaagacgaga agattggaaa gagctgctgt aaatatgcaa ctaatggtat
    51541 atatttaata agacagtgaa ggattgaaat ttaatataga taagagtagg catcgtcgtc
    51601 tcatattcga aagtgatgct gtcgatcaag aaagaacata ccgaactcaa acaaaatcag
    51661 aaaaaacaaa cagcttttat aagtacattc aaccatgact caaaaaggta aattttcgcg
    51721 tcatcaacaa aaagtcatag gaagtgaata gcggagaaca ataacacacg taaattaatt
    51781 gcgtgatgaa acatgatgaa aatcccactc gtatttgaaa ttaacgacat acttccgtag
    51841 tttttcctga tacatgcaaa aatctgtcac ttgatcattt gataaagaaa agatactcac
    51901 acctacacta ttgctacgaa aatatcagtt attgtatcgt gatgtaaaga ataataaccg
    51961 ccgaatggct cactccactg ttatcgcgat ttcgaccttg cctatgggta tcatcagacg
    52021 gagtttacga aacatttcaa caatatgtat caaatgactt attctgataa tatttatgtt
    52081 gagcttttat acgtaatttg atcgctgagt agaagaagca tgctaaggtg tgattctatt
    52141 tgtatttttt ctcttttatt cagtattctt ggaaaaaatg ataaccgata atttcattgt
    52201 tttacggtcg aagatatgat tacaaaaaaa aggcttttta cctgaagaga aaatgttcta
    52261 tagttgtatg aatagattgg cactttgggt ttgccatttg gatggcttat ttctctatgg
    52321 ctgtgagaca aattcaattt cagcgttctt ttctgtagaa acttttagtt ttgataatag
    52381 tgcttgtact ccaatatcgc gaagtactga tttcctcaac aaagttcgtc gaaggttttt
    52441 gaaatgattc ttcttatcga atgtaactag aaatgttttt ttagtttgat tcgttatgag
    52501 aaatttattg aacttgacat gtacacatct cggtgaatat ttcgaatgat aaagaaaaag
    52561 agcaactact gttgtatgca aaacatgaaa ttatcataat tatctaagat attgttttat
    52621 ttgtttttat gcttcattca ttattgtcta gtttttcttt gagaagagaa aactaagtag
    52681 aatcctctgc aacacacatg ttaaagataa ttcactgctg aatgccaata gaaacagaca
    52741 gagaaagatt aaggctattt tctcttttcg tatgaaactc attgtaattt ttcaccaaat
    52801 tttattctat aatctagatt aaaaaagcat ccccttcaaa agcattttaa aagttctcgt
    52861 aaaatccatt cagacgatta gatgcattcg cagataatat ctcttgccaa tcccgactta
    52921 accattcggc taaattcaga caagctaatt tgcccagatc catctgtgtc agccagaaaa
    52981 acacaaagat caacacgata ctaaaacaaa acaatgatta aagacaaaat aaactcaact
    53041 tttcaattaa actaaaagat tacttcatcg gtaaggattg acaaaaaggc tcgtaattca
    53101 tcaggcgaaa tcagaccatc cgatagactg attgttcggt tgtagagacc tcttctacct
    53161 tggtcgagaa tatcgaaggc gcgggcaatg tcggattctc gttcctgatt attgcctaac
    53221 atgaatactt gcaagacttg tatgaactca ttccatgcca attttggaac tgatgaagaa
    53281 acatttgcta caatagaatg aataaacaaa agattacata catatgtaat atacctatga
    53341 atagattatc ctaacctcgt ctgtactctt gttcggttac tgtacgagaa tgaataattg
    53401 tgccgtcttc gatcaattct acagtaacac ttgtaatttg accatcagta acttgcgcct
    53461 tatatttagc agttctaatt gaccacattg ttgatgaagg aaaggagaag tttgctatat
    53521 atattcaata caattcaacc tggcgaaatt atatgaatag acttacttgg tcgtacgaat
    53581 ttccgagaaa gtttcatacc aggagtatct aatattttca gcaagcaaac aaaaccacta
    53641 gctatgatat attatgaaac tgatatactc acaatcagat ggaagcagac catattgaga
    53701 gaaattaaat aatccttgtt gtcgagtcga tctactgctt atgtattggt tatctatttt
    53761 aaaatatcgt aagataaaat cgagtgaaaa tcttgtaata ttcaactaac tcgttttaga
    53821 tttcagagta tgggtgcggg tgtgggtctg tgtgacgtag aaagcaataa agatatctca
    53881 cattcaccca caccctcaag atggtttttg gagaagaata ggatatagaa attacaaatg
    53941 agtcttaccc tgcacgtatc tatctcgact tgatagttca taatcgatgg tactttcacg
    54001 tgtattcgaa tatgataatg cgggtggaga ctagaaaaaa aaacgattag atatttttaa
    54061 cgattatatg aaaaaaaaat ttactagatc ttcaaaaacg ccagcattac gagccatttt
    54121 aataagtgtt gttgaatcta aaagtgaatc cccataacga gctacataat tggcaggatc
    54181 ttctctgata acaccttctc tttcaaattg tcgaactaca tgtggttcaa tatgttcata
    54241 aacaatgatc ttattccgtg gttctggata tgctacagca gcacccgaag cctcttcaac
    54301 aattgtacga cgttcaggta aaggtccata aggaagccat cgttcaatga taatatcacc
    54361 taaatcgtaa gaaaacaaca ataccaaaag tgaaaataat tctttttacg tggtttttcc
    54421 ggagcaggtg gaaaacgttc gatgataact gatcgtggtg gaggaggcag agcagctatc
    54481 tgacgaataa ctataaaatg aaatatattg atgaatctca tatacatata tgtaattcaa
    54541 ctttgttgtt ttttaacctg tttcactggg aatagctggt ggtggtgtgg gcggtcgttc
    54601 acgtaagata agtggaggtg gtgcaacagc agcttgcata tattgacgta tgataagtgg
    54661 tggaagtggt gctggttgag gtgcacgcac ttgtttaata atgagtggct aaaatcatat
    54721 aaacattagt aaaattgtgt ttacaaatat tcgtttgatt actcctggtg gtcgaacagc
    54781 tggtggttga agatatcgaa caagaattcg ttgttgatat gttactggtt tgtccactac
    54841 tgcttttcga ataactaatg gattacgatc cctataaata ttaattgctc tttccagata
    54901 tctatcggtc tcttccaaac tatttgtttc aatcaccgat tcattcgtca aatcattagt
    54961 tactgttaca gttccgcgtg tatcatatgt atttcgttgc aatcgtctag tattattacc
    55021 attaaggtaa atttcacttg tcgatgtttc ataattattt cgattcaatc ggctaccact
    55081 agtattacga aggtacacac cattagtcga tgtttcatac gttgaagaag acattccttc
    55141 attatttgaa gcccattttc gaaattcatc cttatcaatt ctatatatgt ataaacttat
    55201 tattttgaca aaaaattctt gattcttact ttccgtcccg attcgtatca atttcttcaa
    55261 atgaagtatt agtttcaaca atttttggca tttttccaaa aagacaaagc acaaatagat
    55321 tcttaaaata aaataaatga atgaatacta attaatatat ctgtcataaa aatagctcgg
    55381 cgatgcatgt ggtccgatct ttttggaatg attttcgaac aaaagcagat ttagacctgt
    55441 ggttgttagc atttattaaa gcacaaatga attcatctat tcgtgaatga tggctcgaaa
    55501 agatctcaat cttgagcagt ccatgtaaaa ggtttcagtt ccttttctct caattttcat
    55561 agatatctgt atatataatg catccagaag atagtctaga taactccttg aaatgtacat
    55621 tagaattacc atgctaaatt attttcttca cgaattataa gaactctatt ggtagccgaa
    55681 acttagatca gttgatcttg cgttgctaca taatagcgct aaatcaagga ttccaataga
    55741 atgtctttga ttcgtgaaga aaataattga acatggtcaa ctttacatac atttgaagag
    55801 aatatcatac atgcaaaggt ctaccaggat taaacgaaaa acaagtgaag cttttgacaa
    55861 tcttatacta tgaaatgatt tctactggct ctctcgaaaa tgtaaatctg accatactgt
    55921 ttcatccgat tctttctaca tatatacaga gtgagagaga gagagagaga gacagataga
    55981 tatatttttt ttttaaaaac atgtcaatat ggatttcttc cctcagtatg taaagcattt
    56041 aaatcctcaa acatggttta taacatgaga tcatataacg ggaaagcaat atatattata
    56101 tggatgcacg aagtaatgta tattctttat gtgctatatt gaaggagaag atgtgattat
    56161 agctaccgtg atcataattt tgtcgttgct gaagggctct tcagataaat attttttatt
    56221 gcttgatgtg gttcgaaatg cacacaccat aatgtttgtg gttatattgg cttaaccaga
    56281 gtgaagacaa gagggataga ccccatcatt atcaaaattc tggttacgcc aatatgtgat
    56341 gatcttgtat attgaaaatg atcgctgaga aacaaaacga taaatggtta gtagcattgc
    56401 aatctgatga cacctggttg cggcttgcga caaagcaggt gtcttctaac aaaaaatttc
    56461 gggtgtgggt gagggtggtt ttcacccgtt tattcaaaca ctcacaccca tccttgatat
    56521 atccatcttt caataattca aaagaactcg ctcgaatacc atctattttt tgttatcatg
    56581 gtaaacatca gaaatatcct tcgaataacc atcgccaatc aagtgaaaag agattgaacg
    56641 tgcactctgg atttttttac caatataata gacatcataa ttcattggca acttgactat
    56701 tgacaattga taggagaaga gctgtagtaa cgatcagaga gaagaatcga agaaggtatt
    56761 ctgtactatg tttccgcaac gcatgtgtga ttgtaaacga ataatcacta ttaagtaggt
    56821 attaatgaaa ctgatcgttg gcattgactc aatactaata ctttcagctc tatccaatca
    56881 ctaatattga ttgacaacaa caatatcaat ttcgtaataa tctgcaccat ctatcgttaa
    56941 atcttaggca tacaaaaatg aatcaatact attgggttgt caacaaagtt ctgtcgttct
    57001 tttctaaaat cttgtagaat aacatagaaa gttctagaag tttccatact aagggtatat
    57061 atatatagga catgaatgtc tttcgaatga taaaaaaatc atcgatatgg acgttgatgt
    57121 cgaatcagaa atagatcttt ctcatagaga ttcgagtgct tttacttcat gaatttcgtt
    57181 tgggtcacaa agcaacggaa gcagccaaca gcatatgcgg tacgatgggt cagggtctag
    57241 tctccactgg taacgcgcaa cgttggttca atcatttcaa gaatggggat ttagaactcg
    57301 acgatgtacc tcgatccggt cgaccaatgg aactggatgt ggatcttcta aagcagctta
    57361 tcgaacaaga tcctcgatcg actttacggt gtttagcaga gcagcttggg tgttctcata
    57421 ctacggtgga aaaacatctg aaagaattag gcaagacctg gaaatatgga gtatggatac
    57481 ctcatgaatt atcgtcacat caactgcaac agagagttga tacatgtatg gatttaatca
    57541 catctcatcg caactatcaa tggttatcca atctgattac tggcgatgag aagtgggtgt
    57601 tgaatgttaa ttacacgcgt ggacgtcagt ggttgagcac tggtcaaaca ggcgtagcaa
    57661 caccgaagac tgatccacat cctaagaagt tgatgctgag tgtctggtgg agtattaaag
    57721 gagttattca ttgggaaatt ctactaaata gttacaccat cactactgat ctgtactgtc
    57781 aacaactgga tcgggttgca cagaaactcg aaggaaagca ggatcgagtt tattttttac
    57841 atgataacgc aagaccacac attgcacagt tgacccgtga aaaattattg aagcttggtt
    57901 ggattacggt tcctcatcca ccttattctc ctgacttggc tccaacagac taccatttgt
    57961 ttcgttctct ttcgaatgat ttacgtgaca aaaaattcaa agacgaaagc gatgtcaaac
    58021 ggagcttgtc aagttctttg atgaaaaatc tcaggacttc tacgagcgcg ggatcatgtc
    58081 tctgccagaa cgttcgcgac aagtggtaga tagtaatggt aaatatatat ctgaaaacta
    58141 gttgtagttt tgaagtgaaa aaacaaaaat aaaatttttg aaaaaaacgc caaaactttg
    58201 ttgacaacct aatagttcga tataatacat aactgacgaa aatactagaa tgtacaccta
    58261 aacgtcacat ttccgtcgaa aattaataat agcatgcaac gctaacgatt gatacctcac
    58321 ttgacataaa tttgaaaaat atgtctgtca gattcgcaaa aacgggtttg aacgggaccg
    58381 ggatcaggac aaaaaatctt cgtcccgctg gacactacac atcatatctt caacaatgtc
    58441 acacaattca actcggggtc accatcttta tttgatattg agttcagtta tacagatacc
    58501 ccaccctcaa gatgcattgg tactggtgca tggctaaata tatgggaatc ctgagggtga
    58561 gggtgatggg agaggaaaca ccctcaccct caagatatct tttgtttttt tttcttgaca
    58621 ttaggtatta acattactat cgtattgata aaatactctt gtaatatcat acttctgtat
    58681 ccgtacccga ctaatcgttg tctctctacg agtatcagat tttttagttc gtaatttctc
    58741 aaaagcgata cttttcaaaa aaatatgtag ctaataaatg aaataaatag cttacttgtt
    58801 tctaacagca tttcgttaat ttttttctca tgtaaatagc taatttaaat ccagcgatat
    58861 ttaaagatta ttataactat ttacaaaatt aaatagctac tcaataataa tgtacaaatc
    58921 ttaaatatat taaatagtca attcgtttat tatcatgtaa cgaactatgt aaagtcgagt
    58981 gcaatttaaa ctaaatcata gacatttaaa aaattagatt gttattcaac gataatacac
    59041 atacttaaaa atatctcatt tttatgtgta gtttcatttg atattatttt attctactca
    59101 cctatttttc tagaaaacaa ctttgatggt agtttcaatt cttttcattt gaaattaata
    59161 aaaagaaatg aagttctcct gttatattca gactttacac gtctgtcccc taaccgaaga
    59221 aaattattcg caataaataa atagttattc tcccagagag attgacaata aataagtact
    59281 tcaatattat tgaaagtaag tgtatcgcta ttaaattctc tcacacattt ctattcgcta
    59341 tcattgtcaa agttctcgat gcaaaaattg tacatctctt gagaatgagt cgtggttcag
    59401 cgatctcata ttttcaatag tgcaatacta gtgttttgga ctttttcgga cacaatttga
    59461 gctatagaaa gtctaattgc gccgttggat agagctcatc gagttgtact tgacaatgtt
    59521 ttttttagac tgtactattt agttatcttt atattttgat tgatattatt ctgattttat
    59581 ttgacagttt tcatcatcac atatatcact ttgctcatct catattgtat aatcaataga
    59641 agacagaaat tatgcgcata tcgtagaaaa aattttcttt gagtaataaa taaaagagaa
    59701 tgaatacctt gtatcaaggg ctgttttttc cttggtcata cttgcataga aaaaggaaga
    59761 caaaaaaaac cgttctatgt atcaacagct aaagcttcac atggatgacg cattaccatc
    59821 gtgatctatg gccggctttt tctctctttt ctcgacgaca tagaatgatg ctcacacgat
    59881 aaatataatc tttcctccct ctgaaaagaa aaatattggg cttttgcatt tgcgctgctc
    59941 tacataccat ggtatatctt tgttgtaacc aattaagcca ttttttgtgc atagagagat
    60001 acgaggagaa cgcttcagta atttctgacg agcagtagag gggatttttt tcgtacgttt
    60061 ttctttcctc ccgcttggtg gtatataggg cctgcaatat agcagcaaaa tcacaaaaca
    60121 ttttttttca tccatccaaa tcgtcaacaa tcaatcgtca caagtaaatg gctcgtatca
    60181 atgtaatcgt ttggtttgct gtcgtattgg caattaccgt tgtaatttgc caggcgctcc
    60241 cacagatggc cgacgattcc ggcgaaggca actacctggc gg
//
