# Supplementary material for: Bdelloid rotifers deploy horizontally acquired biosynthetic genes against a fungal pathogen
Source: Nat Commun. 2024 Jul 18;15:5787. doi: 10.1038/s41467-024-49919-1 (PMC11258130; doi:10.1038/s41467-024-49919-1)
Supplement: Supplementary file 15 — Supplementary Data 11 [file 41467_2024_49919_MOESM15_ESM.zip › project AVAG00591 scaffold/final_genome.gbk]

LOCUS       AVAG00591_full_c       98730 bp    DNA              UNK 01-JAN-1980
DEFINITION  Created with SeMPI 2.0.
ACCESSION   AVAG00591_full_contig
VERSION     AVAG00591_full_contig
KEYWORDS    .
SOURCE      
  ORGANISM  .
            .
FEATURES             Location/Qualifiers
     CDS             complement(<1..309)
                     /note="ID=1_1;partial=10;start_type=GTG;rbs_motif=None;rbs_
                     spacer=None;gc_cont=0.337;conf=98.27;score=17.57;cscore=24.
                     04;sscore=-6.47;rscore=-1.10;uscore=-4.20;tscore=-1.17;"
                     /locus_tag="AVAG00591_full_contig_1"
                     /strand="-1"
                     /translation="MRNCNNRTRLNEEDRNTLFIKRGIYISPGARCCGDHFCRGQLSYE
                     AIHRIIPFDSDLVSFTSQDIEKIFNSFRTVTQSNIAFDFDNDASLDDTAYYNITGLSK"
     CDS             complement(455..775)
                     /note="ID=1_2;partial=00;start_type=ATG;rbs_motif=None;rbs_
                     spacer=None;gc_cont=0.336;conf=97.09;score=15.26;cscore=16.
                     66;sscore=-1.40;rscore=-1.10;uscore=-2.41;tscore=2.76;"
                     /locus_tag="AVAG00591_full_contig_2"
                     /strand="-1"
                     /translation="MPRNPRARCFQCNTVVDNARPITNLLLKLYLSARCHKRHDCTSYV
                     CKGCRSKYERWYRKTKDQIDDLIDDDKLNENDDEIEEVISHVTLTCEIFFVYIEYGFRR
                     EK*"
     CDS             2413..3444
                     /note="ID=1_3;partial=00;start_type=ATG;rbs_motif=None;rbs_
                     spacer=None;gc_cont=0.266;conf=100.00;score=79.01;cscore=77
                     .13;sscore=1.87;rscore=-1.10;uscore=0.21;tscore=2.76;"
                     /locus_tag="AVAG00591_full_contig_3"
                     /strand="1"
                     /translation="MSSTSNNTVNEYQRPTNRTVIFILFAILFIPSLLCSIFIFYNCIR
                     MRELRQHPPNRVILTLLVLLLIQVNFLNYKIKKSKLFSLSKALFDLPCRLYYLYKGTSP
                     IHNEIFCQLWSFTITTLNVVGLHLMALGSIERYLLVFHHRYISKYRLYLSTIPIIICII
                     YPIIWYVTLMYTAWWCTYTPDYGEVECGLPCYITASSFYLSFIIYVHHLIPVFTTTFAN
                     IILVGRVLHQQAKMKRNNSWRKNLQMTTQLLSIAFLYLILWLPHCILASIPLFVQGDIS
                     IQARFLYTEYFANLTSIFVCLCPFIALIGLNHLHNKIKYGIQIIRKCFLPCYDRQVASV
                     APE*"
     CDS             complement(3722..4393)
                     /note="ID=1_4;partial=00;start_type=ATG;rbs_motif=None;rbs_
                     spacer=None;gc_cont=0.381;conf=100.00;score=56.05;cscore=55
                     .31;sscore=0.74;rscore=-1.10;uscore=-0.27;tscore=2.76;"
                     /locus_tag="AVAG00591_full_contig_4"
                     /strand="-1"
                     /translation="MVFILHPNGSTTGKTYKEAYLLDSSTFSSEQMNDFGSFRFSLPSR
                     TDDSPLVFSADGRTVEWVNESRVIWFPVSTEAKLHSGKWFLEFHVEAVKNWQIGVGFLL
                     DWNIEPDWSLFGYLGSSASAWSYDPYTGDIVYNTKSIHSDLPKFKGDKGVIGLELDIPK
                     NAIGEFTFIIDGVRTPTKQMPNSGAVAIPAVCLLARGQRVTIRSLRQLDEDVLVSTKWN
                     F*"
     CDS             complement(7662..8069)
                     /note="ID=1_5;partial=00;start_type=GTG;rbs_motif=None;rbs_
                     spacer=None;gc_cont=0.319;conf=99.10;score=20.46;cscore=26.
                     11;sscore=-5.65;rscore=-1.10;uscore=-2.73;tscore=-1.17;"
                     /locus_tag="AVAG00591_full_contig_5"
                     /strand="-1"
                     /translation="MNSTSEVTLPTELNNTSESQSQSQQQDTTINIDDRCSPSCASVLS
                     NIEIVDNVIERSRRLDRQRWLSLFIGCIPTFIITCLMWIIRACLNCEEKFSSSNTPHAL
                     YSWYCICLCHWFDILWKHLLWCKTLFQWTKL*"
     CDS             complement(8402..8842)
                     /note="ID=1_6;partial=00;start_type=ATG;rbs_motif=None;rbs_
                     spacer=None;gc_cont=0.422;conf=96.97;score=15.08;cscore=17.
                     37;sscore=-2.29;rscore=-1.10;uscore=-3.30;tscore=2.76;"
                     /locus_tag="AVAG00591_full_contig_6"
                     /strand="-1"
                     /translation="MNNVDDDFDGIDIYDDDFQRIRNIDFDDGCRRPFTSGSTSFCLTA
                     SVCVRQVKRDKRFQVNFNGFNMINFRTVYVDRDYGGTMIRTDGNDPFFITTGGNKLYMV
                     TPDMAIEHFALQQNSDALTFVNSNQLIVSGGTSIMEVWTRVR*"
     CDS             complement(9570..9836)
                     /note="ID=1_7;partial=00;start_type=ATG;rbs_motif=GGA/GAG/A
                     GG;rbs_spacer=5-10bp;gc_cont=0.378;conf=99.24;score=21.22;c
                     score=17.17;sscore=4.05;rscore=2.17;uscore=-0.23;tscore=2.7
                     6;"
                     /locus_tag="AVAG00591_full_contig_7"
                     /strand="-1"
                     /translation="MTSPSLTPPQDFVRDLEDLQQLCVKIQENIDIKKFRIQREVDQFT
                     EEVKQLFDKGSKEESSGYLKKILENFEVEKEKALVSEYIGTRW*"
     CDS             complement(11308..12186)
                     /note="ID=1_8;partial=00;start_type=ATG;rbs_motif=None;rbs_
                     spacer=None;gc_cont=0.253;conf=100.00;score=46.42;cscore=45
                     .03;sscore=1.39;rscore=-1.10;uscore=0.37;tscore=2.76;"
                     /locus_tag="AVAG00591_full_contig_8"
                     /strand="-1"
                     /translation="MVLTFAAIGLLSSVIILSLIFIYRSKYLLNTPMFLICNTYISIIF
                     ICCILLNMYGYSLYGSLYEIIPLNYPWCYIRSYLLHVGTCLLYHSFFLLTCFRFFRIVL
                     YKYKQLQTFQFIFQLTLIHWLIDFLLLIPLLTQHWIEYISECYFCEILFSNFQGTLYAG
                     VIAYSFPMFSIVLMYTSIIHYMNKTKSQSILQNRQQTNRRDFVVLRRIIILIGILTTLS
                     FPTIIIWLSFVVTNYIDPIYYKIGWLLFALSFSVLPITFALLTSQLRELLKILYYRQKC
                     RIQPIQTMTTH*"
     CDS             15490..16101
                     /note="ID=1_9;partial=00;start_type=ATG;rbs_motif=GGA/GAG/A
                     GG;rbs_spacer=5-10bp;gc_cont=0.364;conf=99.99;score=41.43;c
                     score=37.62;sscore=3.81;rscore=2.17;uscore=-1.13;tscore=2.7
                     6;"
                     /locus_tag="AVAG00591_full_contig_9"
                     /strand="1"
                     /translation="MISTTRGTYYLFDAIDQRFLCSIYFLYRLLEMVQKHLGDQIKQTI
                     ASASSHTVKFSILICLAYNNGRIEITNTIHDCVSPHDTLVSLKEARDRFDSRIETPHSA
                     NLLWIPTTNEVWSMASSVSQPVEESSEEFERVSQRYARQREDVIEIHEVENSSWSSQYR
                     DHKEVIHNLRHDDQIEKILVYPCSQVRALHILQHGFNNDH*"
     CDS             16178..16429
                     /note="ID=1_10;partial=00;start_type=GTG;rbs_motif=None;rbs
                     _spacer=None;gc_cont=0.357;conf=92.37;score=10.85;cscore=11
                     .41;sscore=-0.57;rscore=-1.10;uscore=1.71;tscore=-1.18;"
                     /locus_tag="AVAG00591_full_contig_10"
                     /strand="1"
                     /translation="MRIYLYGWHFQSPEAYQANDSSSDSVNGRPNALLVCNVLVGRTCH
                     KDKIIRANPLAYDSTTDELGTYIINSNRKILPIYYIKY*"
     CDS             complement(16782..16916)
                     /note="ID=1_11;partial=00;start_type=ATG;rbs_motif=None;rbs
                     _spacer=None;gc_cont=0.296;conf=64.62;score=2.62;cscore=1.3
                     7;sscore=1.25;rscore=-2.08;uscore=1.21;tscore=1.46;"
                     /locus_tag="AVAG00591_full_contig_11"
                     /strand="-1"
                     /translation="MIGALVIRNHIFVDKTSKHRNRKKYMGELQKSLFSENNDRIQRW*
                     "
     CDS             complement(16974..17255)
                     /note="ID=1_12;partial=00;start_type=TTG;rbs_motif=GGA/GAG/
                     AGG;rbs_spacer=5-10bp;gc_cont=0.355;conf=66.95;score=3.07;c
                     score=8.04;sscore=-4.97;rscore=2.17;uscore=2.01;tscore=-9.1
                     5;"
                     /locus_tag="AVAG00591_full_contig_12"
                     /strand="-1"
                     /translation="MLKRKNTRNETIEKQLKKGHGAYLMYQEEEAQIFSVFLGNLSVHN
                     EAMIEGVGVGISSIQHPHPHPQVIYNWFYFLKRVVVRNIFVISKVQVM*"
     CDS             complement(17363..19294)
                     /note="ID=1_13;partial=00;start_type=ATG;rbs_motif=None;rbs
                     _spacer=None;gc_cont=0.228;conf=99.99;score=203.69;cscore=1
                     98.68;sscore=5.01;rscore=-1.10;uscore=3.99;tscore=2.76;"
                     /locus_tag="AVAG00591_full_contig_13"
                     /strand="-1"
                     /translation="MFLLKLFFCILHFISITTLIQSQTICLDNSIITCHCTENKLVVAC
                     IQNLLSDEIFIDWSTFSSDEYQHYSFIFINFTRLTTQTFTNFSSRFPLLSEIKFHFLNG
                     INQIAENTFQQLSPSSQTRFSIEFNSPRDFQLGDNAFNTSMKYMEFTIKNIQYNTIHNL
                     SYQFNLNAFNNTQIFQIDILNSKEFQFISNQSSILHWEQVTFNNCSLTNVDLLIESLSS
                     ELLESLDLSSNYLIQIPSLMKFNKIIILDLQDNWIEEIPSNIFFNMKYLTALDLSKNRI
                     KQIVHDAFIGLDNLIDLNLNNNHLTSLESLINRYELRSFLSPLNQTLHSLDLSNNAFHE
                     LNIIENLLNLKSLEICCNQIKSLNEDTFKNLHKLQVINISYNQIESIHPWTFNQTILES
                     LDLSSNPISSLETIITVYDEQMKPKNETTSFLYSIAETLEDLLLANCMNLLEINWFIFT
                     KLKQITSINFSGISKTDQFWILESRDGTPIQWNHHLLNFEILINNIQFNNKDYCLSKPI
                     FQILNQTILFLNENHPCNCFTFMWKNIIYPKQVLNCLSNQSIVHELTKECMHIDSYCSS
                     MISTTTTKPTRNDNGKWKIVLAIVIPLTIVMIILSLAAFYIIQRRNKRKTNENVDIKGG
                     IVNIFTKK*"
     CDS             complement(21201..21473)
                     /note="ID=1_14;partial=00;start_type=ATG;rbs_motif=None;rbs
                     _spacer=None;gc_cont=0.341;conf=98.49;score=18.18;cscore=15
                     .11;sscore=3.07;rscore=-1.10;uscore=2.06;tscore=2.76;"
                     /locus_tag="AVAG00591_full_contig_14"
                     /strand="-1"
                     /translation="MYYLFSFIAIKTSSRCVSIINGKDYVGGDIDINHPVQLRSTAACA
                     ALCDSIPDCFRWSFDKTTGRCFPKDKAARYIDNSKTYTGECTKST*"
     CDS             complement(22838..23008)
                     /note="ID=1_15;partial=00;start_type=ATG;rbs_motif=None;rbs
                     _spacer=None;gc_cont=0.327;conf=77.03;score=5.26;cscore=4.9
                     1;sscore=0.35;rscore=-1.63;uscore=0.78;tscore=1.86;"
                     /locus_tag="AVAG00591_full_contig_15"
                     /strand="-1"
                     /translation="MFISIIQRETDFREANVRIEVTRNSFAAWVDVGCEEYFTSIFRFY
                     LIRSRLDRLRV*"
     CDS             23350..23931
                     /note="ID=1_16;partial=00;start_type=ATG;rbs_motif=None;rbs
                     _spacer=None;gc_cont=0.321;conf=100.00;score=55.26;cscore=5
                     3.46;sscore=1.81;rscore=-1.10;uscore=0.14;tscore=2.76;"
                     /locus_tag="AVAG00591_full_contig_16"
                     /strand="1"
                     /translation="MEGLFGLLRNNLTEKPAFRAIKYLISVLNDKGPNFFPNTLTYTLT
                     GNLTNVRQLIFQKRNGDFYLMIWNEVSSWDVSRKFDLYPLPQQLHLNLQGDYILSDATL
                     YTFNNNADLQTINLPINNNQIIFNVKTDRISIIRLNNGTNLDSGSTTVRTTSTAAAAGI
                     GGIYRITPKYAPIEAVFVQLITKIMHLSVN*"
     CDS             complement(24587..24985)
                     /note="ID=1_17;partial=00;start_type=ATG;rbs_motif=None;rbs
                     _spacer=None;gc_cont=0.248;conf=100.00;score=52.57;cscore=4
                     9.67;sscore=2.90;rscore=-1.10;uscore=1.24;tscore=2.76;"
                     /locus_tag="AVAG00591_full_contig_17"
                     /strand="-1"
                     /translation="MYQYGKFAYAENKSLQIQIVHIPYKSSNENVQFVFTIILPNEGVL
                     LSKIEENFASKVDLLEDILHQRNTTSQELMLYIPKFKMEFSCELKSVLEQLGMKNAFDE
                     NQADFNDIFKKQDDGVGLFISKVEHIVC*"
     CDS             complement(25053..25796)
                     /note="ID=1_18;partial=00;start_type=GTG;rbs_motif=None;rbs
                     _spacer=None;gc_cont=0.249;conf=100.00;score=70.43;cscore=7
                     3.90;sscore=-3.47;rscore=-1.10;uscore=-0.55;tscore=-1.17;"
                     /locus_tag="AVAG00591_full_contig_18"
                     /strand="-1"
                     /translation="MYNNDDSILIHRITFIYSSTNRINTDKIIQVYKNSFIIKFSSHIQ
                     LKVMGTSISTVNGFKHFNQKLYSTISQTQTGNNIFLSPSSIALAISMCTIGARHETLNQ
                     MLQTLEFSSKEELIQSSEQILNIFNLVDKDRQIQLKLANRLYAQKTCQIQEEYLQIIRK
                     SFSADMKLEDFRNKSEQIVQTINTWVEDQTNQLIKNLLSPIDIRADIRLIIINCIYFKV
                     YKTFSLKHIYFFFVFYILGNMGQTI*"
     CDS             complement(26905..27174)
                     /note="ID=1_19;partial=00;start_type=TTG;rbs_motif=None;rbs
                     _spacer=None;gc_cont=0.285;conf=92.21;score=10.75;cscore=22
                     .58;sscore=-11.83;rscore=-1.10;uscore=-1.59;tscore=-9.15;"
                     /locus_tag="AVAG00591_full_contig_19"
                     /strand="-1"
                     /translation="MTNDQINILPTEKFRRTANKSDEQNKCGVCWDEFQQNETLRRLTC
                     LHIYHKDCIDPWLQVNIVLICLFSNLSNGFSRKKINVQSVENHQ*"
     CDS             complement(27236..27826)
                     /note="ID=1_20;partial=00;start_type=ATG;rbs_motif=None;rbs
                     _spacer=None;gc_cont=0.349;conf=100.00;score=67.61;cscore=6
                     6.06;sscore=1.54;rscore=-1.10;uscore=0.53;tscore=2.76;"
                     /locus_tag="AVAG00591_full_contig_20"
                     /strand="-1"
                     /translation="MNSVNEITEGLSRRDHPDLIDVDADAAFAFELQAQEYAKYNNSSS
                     RRHHYSSTKQVSKTNNTSLPSFADEDQEKMVSDGILAARLQQEEDRKRHDPATANDALL
                     AARLQEEENRKNPQNQQLSHRTYQSDHSSTAPFAQSRSFNPPISNSFRSLTSEFPNNFD
                     FHRSRNFNNRIIDNTEDLDVDDSPVNAYILNSI*"
     CDS             complement(29090..29293)
                     /note="ID=1_21;partial=00;start_type=ATG;rbs_motif=None;rbs
                     _spacer=None;gc_cont=0.324;conf=80.55;score=6.18;cscore=5.3
                     9;sscore=0.79;rscore=-1.36;uscore=0.59;tscore=2.22;"
                     /locus_tag="AVAG00591_full_contig_21"
                     /strand="-1"
                     /translation="MSGVVEIVWPFLFIIVFFCCKEEDFQTTVITYQHWVKHPGWSWQK
                     NGTTQEKRRGINFTVSKFHVLF*"
     CDS             30120..30539
                     /note="ID=1_22;partial=00;start_type=ATG;rbs_motif=None;rbs
                     _spacer=None;gc_cont=0.348;conf=99.98;score=38.06;cscore=38
                     .63;sscore=-0.57;rscore=-1.10;uscore=-2.24;tscore=2.76;"
                     /locus_tag="AVAG00591_full_contig_22"
                     /strand="1"
                     /translation="MSTSKVKRKSASTSEKASTEIDNNTLRHLTVLEDGHVDFVYRDAD
                     EDEEAMINKNSKKAKQQINLIFTPRGTQDKTLKRRLIFTKTQIVEDGPHQIHVKNMGMN
                     CRIREMKFEMDVWLRYSAHTDKVAEKQDTLILEID*"
     CDS             31716..32138
                     /note="ID=1_23;partial=00;start_type=ATG;rbs_motif=None;rbs
                     _spacer=None;gc_cont=0.508;conf=80.81;score=6.25;cscore=7.5
                     1;sscore=-1.26;rscore=-1.10;uscore=-2.27;tscore=2.76;"
                     /locus_tag="AVAG00591_full_contig_23"
                     /strand="1"
                     /translation="MVRLNTTFSNHNYFIPFFSISLSLAQLVSSLSMSDLNEYRELWKT
                     INNHFKHCPKFQNLSVSGVSEHDLRQAEKRLGGIFLPDDMKNALRIHNGRSKFGXXXXX
                     XXXXXXXXXXXXXXXXXXXXXXXXXISQFLGLVNMI*"
     CDS             32354..32623
                     /note="ID=1_24;partial=00;start_type=ATG;rbs_motif=None;rbs
                     _spacer=None;gc_cont=0.270;conf=99.98;score=37.16;cscore=36
                     .06;sscore=1.10;rscore=-1.10;uscore=0.09;tscore=2.76;"
                     /locus_tag="AVAG00591_full_contig_24"
                     /strand="1"
                     /translation="MKEDLKEHLKIYDGTENTIKKKEFKKLQTEVLVIGEGMDDYCEQY
                     LLGLRTGTIYLQILNLPEWYQIGTFKDWIEMVLESKIDLEDDDI*"
     CDS             33995..34162
                     /note="ID=1_25;partial=00;start_type=ATG;rbs_motif=None;rbs
                     _spacer=None;gc_cont=0.304;conf=53.35;score=0.58;cscore=0.5
                     6;sscore=0.02;rscore=-1.66;uscore=0.51;tscore=1.82;"
                     /locus_tag="AVAG00591_full_contig_25"
                     /strand="1"
                     /translation="MMDKCNPLDSVVRGNLNKVFLFNLSMNMNRCFNGISERQLHGMEF
                     ESNMKQMNIK*"
     CDS             34331..34645
                     /note="ID=1_26;partial=00;start_type=ATG;rbs_motif=None;rbs
                     _spacer=None;gc_cont=0.273;conf=95.19;score=12.98;cscore=11
                     .58;sscore=1.41;rscore=-1.10;uscore=-0.26;tscore=2.76;"
                     /locus_tag="AVAG00591_full_contig_26"
                     /strand="1"
                     /translation="MSYQCMLDILPVEISYILFSYFSTREILCTFLNVSDYLNNVLINY
                     VTSWIDFRSIRRNHFDLICQYIQPDKVISLTLSDDGDTPDLSKLFFSRFQLQQFVHLQS
                     *"
     CDS             34772..35101
                     /note="ID=1_27;partial=00;start_type=GTG;rbs_motif=None;rbs
                     _spacer=None;gc_cont=0.267;conf=74.88;score=4.75;cscore=6.3
                     0;sscore=-1.55;rscore=-1.10;uscore=0.72;tscore=-1.17;"
                     /locus_tag="AVAG00591_full_contig_27"
                     /strand="1"
                     /translation="MSLRKYLQVDSIVIHRYIQFLPYLIRLKLDEAFGLTKLPFTKLRY
                     LKINECSIHELQAIIHNSPNLQSLNVCLHLTNENDFNINFASSKLTRLHLTIESKYVFI
                     TYIFI*"
     CDS             35133..35324
                     /note="ID=1_28;partial=00;start_type=ATG;rbs_motif=None;rbs
                     _spacer=None;gc_cont=0.250;conf=92.52;score=10.94;cscore=10
                     .26;sscore=0.68;rscore=-1.45;uscore=-0.89;tscore=2.09;"
                     /locus_tag="AVAG00591_full_contig_28"
                     /strand="1"
                     /translation="MNQLEEFISKFSCLKHLTLILSGNEDLIDGYRWKSLTNSVDIFNF
                     KFHIDHRSISLDSFQTFY*"
     CDS             35439..35699
                     /note="ID=1_29;partial=00;start_type=ATG;rbs_motif=None;rbs
                     _spacer=None;gc_cont=0.230;conf=86.69;score=8.15;cscore=8.7
                     9;sscore=-0.64;rscore=-1.10;uscore=-2.31;tscore=2.76;"
                     /locus_tag="AVAG00591_full_contig_29"
                     /strand="1"
                     /translation="MNIKYVNSIIKETIPKQICSYYTNVKNLSLKDSFSHQDILSLMTL
                     NHVEFLSLLSINDLLKFESYDIINRISSFEVIEYNFEKTIN*"
     CDS             35659..36360
                     /note="ID=1_30;partial=00;start_type=TTG;rbs_motif=None;rbs
                     _spacer=None;gc_cont=0.288;conf=99.50;score=23.06;cscore=30
                     .72;sscore=-7.66;rscore=-1.10;uscore=2.59;tscore=-9.15;"
                     /locus_tag="AVAG00591_full_contig_30"
                     /strand="1"
                     /translation="MKSSNTISRKQLTNIIDGFLYLSNVSLDSCGDASYFISAIENSRK
                     LKRREFIYQRKPSISTDSLSYVSHVWIAPAVKSFLDNRIIFYPLFSKIQQSALTVQWPS
                     NLEHFKRFIESIHDAQIGNTYGEDSRLHEVAVLFAILTIIILTYKLNILTILILYINNQ
                     MYFILYFNISYFLVLIVHSIFLRGVTWIYYKLPIWTRPFALNLTRIYFILITFCYICFG
                     RDLSVIIIQSI*"
     CDS             complement(36914..37045)
                     /note="ID=1_31;partial=00;start_type=ATG;rbs_motif=None;rbs
                     _spacer=None;gc_cont=0.242;conf=57.10;score=1.24;cscore=3.7
                     9;sscore=-2.55;rscore=-2.12;uscore=-1.19;tscore=1.43;"
                     /locus_tag="AVAG00591_full_contig_31"
                     /strand="-1"
                     /translation="MTFDSYGNIYVVDTDTYRIQTFNYLKKSCDKYEIIIRSILQGF*"
     CDS             complement(37500..38216)
                     /note="ID=1_32;partial=00;start_type=ATG;rbs_motif=None;rbs
                     _spacer=None;gc_cont=0.300;conf=100.00;score=60.77;cscore=6
                     0.00;sscore=0.77;rscore=-1.10;uscore=-0.24;tscore=2.76;"
                     /locus_tag="AVAG00591_full_contig_32"
                     /strand="-1"
                     /translation="MAFTTLEQLPNELQISILKYLSTVDRYSSFFGLNSRYDELLRYSI
                     PSDISEKYLEMDINDVSQYSHKKIKPEWKPTRIFYLIPTFAHRSTLGWLVNGSLQLQWK
                     FISERTFQGYIQKQQGTDPRLFELSLKYPIELSSLFFRSYDFQWKIRDMSNFPIFIAWL
                     QENYSKECAMLQQYCEHMMNLPYYYITYNDPYYQTYIKIQRLEVKKQISKIYQQAQNIW
                     TELKNLGDFNYSELNR*"
     CDS             39614..40099
                     /note="ID=1_33;partial=00;start_type=ATG;rbs_motif=None;rbs
                     _spacer=None;gc_cont=0.305;conf=99.98;score=36.92;cscore=36
                     .52;sscore=0.40;rscore=-1.10;uscore=-1.26;tscore=2.76;"
                     /locus_tag="AVAG00591_full_contig_33"
                     /strand="1"
                     /translation="MNMNDIPMIDSNNGNQKQIETNGVVMHQPPPIYTPLNTSSIPYIH
                     SGQPIVNYQYGYNMPIMTNNGTRIINNGMTSQIVNVPEYRTWSILNILFCFFILGIFAC
                     MKSEETRNRKCSGDLQGALKSSKSAKILNIFATILGTIIIVTFSILAATKTIEFYSY*"
     CDS             complement(40397..42052)
                     /note="ID=1_34;partial=00;start_type=ATG;rbs_motif=None;rbs
                     _spacer=None;gc_cont=0.307;conf=100.00;score=130.62;cscore=
                     130.16;sscore=0.47;rscore=-1.10;uscore=-0.55;tscore=2.76;"
                     /locus_tag="AVAG00591_full_contig_34"
                     /strand="-1"
                     /translation="MNFVAPLILSLFLLFIPGSFCFNVLLISIGHAGHVTPLFELAKSL
                     QHHQITFVTQPLAQSYVNFNYFSNTSSFRLIYTNNSIDAFIAEKQKEQQLIDFAANHGF
                     FESMGHTTEVFSEDINSLFHKLIELLMNEKFDVIIANSLIKGIHVLSKQTNTSCVIQST
                     ESIPNMLDFNLPNIFSLLSKEQMTQIKYRIYNVIYTLRLGIILIQKVLPTIGMISKSLP
                     RVPGPFYDSLSLKNLFFTETQCLELFSIPPTFYTQSYTNHYTKYLGAFIDETAIKYTEN
                     ELSTWVRSKANKSIIYAAFGTSSLIKFDRMRNLIDGLAEFLLENTNCFLLLVLRGKNYD
                     FYQMVLKAMKREDYKNIFRNPEHVRIETGFVQQKWILQENSIKLFLSHCGMGSCSEGIY
                     FQKPILCMPFNMDQFINGNSIVQLGIGLSLFNPPSLYQSLLRPYHFYDYNFTSDSVTRK
                     LTEIWENDSYQRMINIMSLEMKHAGGLKQAVKEIEFLVSLNGNLDRYAPFQSTLVFYQR
                     YLLDLIIIIVILPMTIVVYGLIKCCKRRQKEKRD*"
     Post-Mod_Domain complement(40421..40939)
                     /index=0
                     /bitscore="27.8"
                     /domain_id=0
                     /evalue="4.3e-09"
                     /locus_id=34
                     /locus_tag="PF00201_Glyco_PM"
                     /prot_end=544
                     /prot_seq="QQKWILQENSIKLFLSHCGMGSCSEGIYFQKPILCMPFNMDQFINGNS
                     IVQLGIGLSLFNPPSLYQSLLRPYHFYDYNFTSDSVTRKLTEIWENDSYQRMINIMSLE
                     MKHAGGLKQAVKEIEFLVSLNGNLDRYAPFQSTLVFYQRYLLDLIIIIVILPMTIVVYG
                     LIKCCKR"
                     /prot_start=371
                     /type="PF00201_Glyco_PM"
                     /module=False
                     /module_type="unknown"
                     /reduction="unknown"
                     /module_index="nan"
                     /end_part=False
                     /start_part=False
                     /trans_AT=False
                     /epi="unknown"
                     /MT=False
                     /M_start="nan"
                     /M_end="nan"
                     /duplicate=False
                     /specificity
                     /probability=0
                     /specificity_all
                     /is_postmod=True
                     /pm_type="Glyco"
                     /pm_domain_type="PF00201"
                     /cluster_id="nan"
                     /CDS id="AVAG00591_full_contig_34"
     CDS             42479..42928
                     /note="ID=1_35;partial=00;start_type=ATG;rbs_motif=None;rbs
                     _spacer=None;gc_cont=0.338;conf=100.00;score=58.98;cscore=5
                     9.32;sscore=-0.33;rscore=-1.10;uscore=-2.00;tscore=2.76;"
                     /locus_tag="AVAG00591_full_contig_35"
                     /strand="1"
                     /translation="MVNLVLCFLRQPEVKALLTLFASIPIYCFLPYTRSSYSFTGFYFL
                     GVYIIVRWIARGGQYDALKTKDLSGKTYLITGAAGGIGKQTAFELAKRDAKVVLFARPS
                     NLQEAIDDVKKVARDSKRVSGYPIDLSDLRAIKTGIEQYKKIEGE*"
     BGC_Domain      42692..42904
                     /index=1
                     /bitscore="35.2"
                     /evalue="7.7e-11"
                     /locus_id=35
                     /locus_tag="KR_PKS"
                     /prot_end=142
                     /prot_seq="TYLITGAAGGIGKQTAFELAKRDAKVVLFARPSNLQEAIDDVKKVARD
                     SKRVSGYPIDLSDLRAIKTGIEQ"
                     /prot_start=71
                     /type="KR_PKS"
                     /module=False
                     /module_type="unknown"
                     /reduction="unknown"
                     /module_index="nan"
                     /end_part=False
                     /start_part=False
                     /trans_AT=False
                     /epi="unknown"
                     /MT=False
                     /M_start="nan"
                     /M_end="nan"
                     /duplicate=False
                     /specificity
                     /probability="0.0"
                     /specificity_all
                     /is_postmod=False
                     /pm_type
                     /pm_domain_type
                     /block_id="nan"
                     /corr_domain_id=0
                     /cluster_id="nan"
                     /substructure="nan"
                     /cluster_id_ori=1
                     /block_id_ori="2.0"
                     /CDS id="AVAG00591_full_contig_35"
     CDS             42970..43614
                     /note="ID=1_36;partial=00;start_type=ATG;rbs_motif=None;rbs
                     _spacer=None;gc_cont=0.332;conf=100.00;score=79.02;cscore=7
                     6.45;sscore=2.57;rscore=-1.10;uscore=0.08;tscore=2.76;"
                     /locus_tag="AVAG00591_full_contig_36"
                     /strand="1"
                     /translation="MILINRNAPITALINNAGVMACPYALTKDGFEMQMGTNHFGHFYL
                     TQLLLPQLLQSKSRIVNVSSLVHAKWQVPCTSDTYAEQLNKETYKSWNAYSLSKTANIY
                     FTHELHRRFHSQGLNAYVLHPGGVDTALQRHISMSQLAFAPFRFFLLKTQLEGAQTNLY
                     CAVSDDAVSGKYYSDCHETELANKYANNSERAQEWWDYSEKIIAEKTKELN*"
     CDS             complement(43885..44961)
                     /note="ID=1_37;partial=00;start_type=ATG;rbs_motif=None;rbs
                     _spacer=None;gc_cont=0.211;conf=100.00;score=154.36;cscore=
                     152.60;sscore=1.76;rscore=-1.10;uscore=0.75;tscore=2.76;"
                     /locus_tag="AVAG00591_full_contig_37"
                     /strand="-1"
                     /translation="MSFHQGLYLKAADFNGDQEIDILVISINLDDSFVLITNKNETFEK
                     HNISLNIYYDTLIVYGDFNNDNQFDCAITTYNNIYIHLWNNNKNTFKSPIVALSKNIDP
                     IYSMKTGHFNNDNYLDIVAFTSNEYKIYILIGNGNGSFNYSKKNLISHQKTKMISIIII
                     DFNKDQYFDIICLSNDQYEIYIWFGNGDGTFENKSILYTIHISINPQSIAIEDFNNDNQ
                     LDLIISYAEKTFVTIIFGLNNNTFDQTTEFLIDIGLNSQLNAIYSFKNYDIIVNDMNRD
                     MNLDFIIYNLGINSVNILFGDGKGNFQRETGFFIQDYEAKDFTFHDILDFNHDNYKDIL
                     TRHNVDGTIYVLLNKGPC*"
     CDS             complement(47068..47406)
                     /note="ID=1_38;partial=00;start_type=TTG;rbs_motif=None;rbs
                     _spacer=None;gc_cont=0.201;conf=95.86;score=13.66;cscore=21
                     .14;sscore=-7.47;rscore=-1.10;uscore=3.42;tscore=-9.15;"
                     /locus_tag="AVAG00591_full_contig_38"
                     /strand="-1"
                     /translation="MPRSLIYNENLSRFPPNISISSIINEVMIEKWISLISFKNYYEKC
                     SPNYCTYSTKIRLKTSSEILITLISMISGIILILRLIIPKFIKLIFYLFKLQINREQEI
                     LSGYINYL*"
     CDS             complement(47768..48331)
                     /note="ID=1_39;partial=00;start_type=ATG;rbs_motif=None;rbs
                     _spacer=None;gc_cont=0.222;conf=100.00;score=71.13;cscore=7
                     0.07;sscore=1.05;rscore=-1.10;uscore=0.04;tscore=2.76;"
                     /locus_tag="AVAG00591_full_contig_39"
                     /strand="-1"
                     /translation="MSRTITLTLSNPSLNDYNTLQILYLNTVKCPCSTIIISHNDFIKL
                     NVILHEICSSDFISKSWITILQFSFIEEVKNDWRNYAQALFQLLSDLCNFAHKTIDDNI
                     RSFLIQNLITTNVIDENEFYQQLNVTLKQFFHQIKTTFLEYIEIVRLVIQIDQPFTHIG
                     RDWKQIPLNLHTTPIANEEAYKVC*"
     CDS             48577..48912
                     /note="ID=1_40;partial=00;start_type=ATG;rbs_motif=None;rbs
                     _spacer=None;gc_cont=0.369;conf=89.10;score=9.14;cscore=8.0
                     1;sscore=1.14;rscore=-1.10;uscore=-0.53;tscore=2.76;"
                     /locus_tag="AVAG00591_full_contig_40"
                     /strand="1"
                     /translation="MTVTSETLAHRIVEDEDDRGRVSLDLDLGSKCHGRATIAGVSFME
                     PSSKHCDQNEILIHLFFFVSHYNEINSYFAINLTTVDSGYQNLYPCKTLIFTQIFYIDD
                     DFLNKFS*"
     CDS             complement(49085..49429)
                     /note="ID=1_41;partial=00;start_type=ATG;rbs_motif=None;rbs
                     _spacer=None;gc_cont=0.191;conf=99.56;score=23.55;cscore=24
                     .65;sscore=-1.10;rscore=-1.10;uscore=-2.12;tscore=2.76;"
                     /locus_tag="AVAG00591_full_contig_41"
                     /strand="-1"
                     /translation="MNLTDYILPKIEKEENQTIYDHLHDLFIEKWLTNINYSDYFDECS
                     PSFCTYNKIRQTKFSNAFALLISLYGGLIIICRILSLFIINILFKIKYQSNNIQINSGK
                     IFNKIKSNKS*"
     CDS             complement(49699..49980)
                     /note="ID=1_42;partial=00;start_type=ATG;rbs_motif=None;rbs
                     _spacer=None;gc_cont=0.273;conf=97.90;score=16.72;cscore=15
                     .80;sscore=0.92;rscore=-1.10;uscore=-0.09;tscore=2.76;"
                     /locus_tag="AVAG00591_full_contig_42"
                     /strand="-1"
                     /translation="MNIEIITFINYIRLTTHANYFISGLSTNLQPVIHSLIKRNNMTLV
                     NGKWTRIRTKEDMPEQSNPLTCVNTNGITHFLFIEGVDSNGYVSMHIN*"
     CDS             complement(50186..50503)
                     /note="ID=1_43;partial=00;start_type=ATG;rbs_motif=None;rbs
                     _spacer=None;gc_cont=0.274;conf=82.85;score=6.85;cscore=6.5
                     0;sscore=0.35;rscore=-1.10;uscore=-1.31;tscore=2.76;"
                     /locus_tag="AVAG00591_full_contig_43"
                     /strand="-1"
                     /translation="MIFYIALLHPHSEKINISYINLTIIDELRSNHIETFSCSCSKSTI
                     PYKTFVSNTITFHPICSSIFISKQWIEAFYNDYINQKSVYEIKTVFGPQVNKSLIVRVW
                     V*"
     CDS             complement(50671..50898)
                     /note="ID=1_44;partial=00;start_type=ATG;rbs_motif=None;rbs
                     _spacer=None;gc_cont=0.224;conf=71.55;score=4.01;cscore=2.3
                     3;sscore=1.69;rscore=-1.22;uscore=1.07;tscore=2.49;"
                     /locus_tag="AVAG00591_full_contig_44"
                     /strand="-1"
                     /translation="MNLKSLFHWIYDQIHDYNLFITEPFENNNTNNNESMEQSEIIIKQ
                     QKYTTWFFVFLLISKKYKNSFFFLKKPFLE*"
     CDS             51674..51832
                     /note="ID=1_45;partial=00;start_type=ATG;rbs_motif=GGA/GAG/
                     AGG;rbs_spacer=5-10bp;gc_cont=0.308;conf=79.06;score=5.78;c
                     score=3.89;sscore=1.89;rscore=1.35;uscore=-1.19;tscore=1.72
                     ;"
                     /locus_tag="AVAG00591_full_contig_45"
                     /strand="1"
                     /translation="MALLPYPPSAMALTVDRQLSTVVITDLNGNYRLDIITISVFNKTL
                     NILLNSC*"
     CDS             complement(52515..54008)
                     /note="ID=1_46;partial=00;start_type=ATG;rbs_motif=None;rbs
                     _spacer=None;gc_cont=0.286;conf=100.00;score=164.15;cscore=
                     167.19;sscore=-3.04;rscore=-1.10;uscore=-4.05;tscore=2.76;"
                     /locus_tag="AVAG00591_full_contig_46"
                     /strand="-1"
                     /translation="MAWWFFLISVYLISVVIFHIYIRYLSTQRHNFNSKYPPVIIEPWY
                     CPFLGSILSMLDLESSVNRWSTKYGDNFTLFMFGKYYTVITNSVDLKKYYHATEEMLSM
                     SRAASIMLGSSYPESQYLIEYSVVPYLHSILNSNHLSRMISNTEMVINDYFNKQNGQFW
                     IENSNETKIDLFQFMYRLVVRMNSINFISSNIYKNHAEEVIDIFASLTVEKDFLSPIID
                     GGKKLLKIKTKKDIAWERWISLLMPDIERCLNMIENHIEPTDFDIIYENVKYSKEELEK
                     RGELFTPRLVAYFAYMSIVPAQHNTYITASYIILEWIRHEYDEIGQRIKNEIDNVPVNG
                     KLTIEYLNSMEYVQGCIYEVIRLHTDFLLSLRHAGEDIPLSQDKFIPSGNLVVTPLTGA
                     QDLYLNPMEFDPERHLKPREEMKADPYRALPFGRGRHACVGERYAKLQIKILLVRLSKL
                     CKMELMSESINYETTINKKQLAGLSHPTKPVFIKISKNV*"
     CDS             complement(54407..57175)
                     /note="ID=1_47;partial=00;start_type=TTG;rbs_motif=None;rbs
                     _spacer=None;gc_cont=0.348;conf=99.99;score=197.05;cscore=2
                     08.90;sscore=-11.85;rscore=-1.10;uscore=-1.60;tscore=-9.15;
                     "
                     /locus_tag="AVAG00591_full_contig_47"
                     /strand="-1"
                     /translation="MIHHLNKHFASTSENRCHIWNLYGPAEITIGCTIQLVDATCEQST
                     IPIGSLIPGYRCVILDDFGEPVFVGQEGELLVTGVGVYAGYLGRDDLTKKALVHMHDEL
                     FYKTGDLVRADNNCVVHYVGRKDHQVKLHGQRIELGEIERCLRDASSDVLGSVVVKWGK
                     DHLIAYVQGYNLNTEQLRNYCRSRLARFMIPSLIIALEKFPLNPNGKLDRKLLPTPDFS
                     TMIESQDTDQSQLTELEQRLLPIFAQAFHVESPNVNVPFGQLGGTSLDVIMALSMIREQ
                     IYKNIGVTVLYDNPSIRQLAQILEPLIIDQDEEQKQDISTTLTTTQLEEDQYRVMPSIF
                     IETLGILVLICQWLFPIWMAYRYNCYFSILLMPLVHMLMYVICQHLLLWSETKVTKVNM
                     LYSWSYYRWWFLERLWSINNSYWLKYLLGTPFYNFYLRLCGARIGRGVHIFSTLIDAPW
                     LLEVGDSTFIDTDAIFSNLSYYEQTYKLNLIRIGSYCSIGTRCVLYDEVTIPDNTYIES
                     MSKLTGDVSPTIKHTSINDRSFSWKQVIYQLICLLCLIIIHSTLLTLTYKIYQFCLTIC
                     MPIPIAIALSWLFWTIMCLSVVMFLLKYIIGSVTPGNYPVNSYYFLHRVWLRQLIISSF
                     HRSYEFLSSYSTISNVLLSWLNADIEDDVKFGEFQPILSFPSNLLKIQQGVTTFAKVRL
                     APFEITPAGDCRLNTIILGSGSNLGNGCTLLPGTRLPNKTMVGNLTLITENTSISGAGS
                     VLLGIPSRQMPFIMPEEETMSIDKLPSLKSSSLRIFMSTCMIYLLSKCISTTIYWLLPT
                     FIAPIVHACLFCIMHRYLILSTSSEATFTYSETITRTHEFISTALIEFNIFIGPFLSGT
                     QYLVHLFRILGAHIGQDVILPTIGCLTDPHLITIGNHVRLQTEACLQVNIL*"
     BGC_Domain      complement(56261..56461)
                     /index=2
                     /bitscore="36.3"
                     /evalue="2.5e-11"
                     /locus_id=47
                     /locus_tag="PCP"
                     /prot_end=305
                     /prot_seq="EQRLLPIFAQAFHVESPNVNVPFGQLGGTSLDVIMALSMIREQIYKNI
                     GVTVLYDNPSIRQLAQILE"
                     /prot_start=238
                     /type="PCP"
                     /module=True
                     /module_type="nrps"
                     /reduction="ketone"
                     /module_index="10.0"
                     /end_part=False
                     /start_part=False
                     /trans_AT=False
                     /epi="L"
                     /MT=False
                     /M_start="56260.0"
                     /M_end="57133.0"
                     /duplicate=False
                     /specificity="dhb"
                     /probability="0.0"
                     /specificity_all="dhb (0.178); F (0.154); E (0.152); A
                     (0.074); L (0.072); aad (0.059); D (0.04); P (0.031); V
                     (0.03); Y (0.023); W (0.02); G (0.019); S (0.019); N
                     (0.018); K (0.014); C (0.013); orn (0.013); I (0.012); dab
                     (0.01); R (0.009); hpg (0.009); H (0.008); Q (0.007); horn
                     (0.007); T (0.004); bht (0.003); pip (0.002); dhbu (0.0);
                     dhpg (0.0); "
                     /is_postmod=False
                     /pm_type
                     /pm_domain_type
                     /block_id=1
                     /corr_domain_id=24
                     /cluster_id=1
                     /substructure="C(=O)Oc1c(O)c(ccc1)"
                     /cluster_id_ori=1
                     /block_id_ori="3.0"
                     /CDS id="AVAG00591_full_contig_47"
     BGC_Module      complement(56261..57133)
                     /block_id=1
                     /block_id_ori="3.0"
                     /cluster_id=1
                     /cluster_id_ori=1
                     /domain_id="2 , 1"
                     /end_part=False
                     /epi="L"
                     /locus_tag="nrps"
                     /module_index="10.0"
                     /module_type="nrps"
                     /reduction="ketone"
                     /specificity="dhb"
                     /specificity_all="dhb (0.178); F (0.154); E (0.152); A
                     (0.074); L (0.072); aad (0.059); D (0.04); P (0.031); V
                     (0.03); Y (0.023); W (0.02); G (0.019); S (0.019); N
                     (0.018); K (0.014); C (0.013); orn (0.013); I (0.012); dab
                     (0.01); R (0.009); hpg (0.009); H (0.008); Q (0.007); horn
                     (0.007); T (0.004); bht (0.003); pip (0.002); dhbu (0.0);
                     dhpg (0.0); "
                     /start_part=False
                     /types="A_NRPS , PCP"
     BGC_Block       complement(56261..76542)
                     /block_id=1
                     /block_id_ori="3.0"
                     /cluster_id=1
                     /cluster_id_ori=1
                     /full_structure="CCC(=O)N[C@H](CCCC(=O)O)C(=O)N[C@H](Cc1ccc
                     cc1)C(=O)Oc1c(O)c(ccc1)C(=O)N[C@H](CCCC(=O)O)C(=O)N[C@H](Cc
                     1ccccc1)C(=O)N[C@H](CCCC(=O)O)C(=O)N[C@H](CCCC(=O)O)C(=O)N[
                     C@H](CCCC(=O)O)C(=O)Oc1c(O)c(ccc1)"
                     /locus_tag="pks-nrps"
                     /module_index="1 , 2 , 3 , 4 , 5 , 6 , 7 , 8 , 9 , 10"
                     /module_type="pks-nrps"
     BGC_Cluster     complement(56261..76542)
                     /block_id="1"
                     /block_id_ori="3.0"
                     /cluster_id=1
                     /full_structure="CCC(=O)N[C@H](CCCC(=O)O)C(=O)N[C@H](Cc1ccc
                     cc1)C(=O)Oc1c(O)c(ccc1)C(=O)N[C@H](CCCC(=O)O)C(=O)N[C@H](Cc
                     1ccccc1)C(=O)N[C@H](CCCC(=O)O)C(=O)N[C@H](CCCC(=O)O)C(=O)N[
                     C@H](CCCC(=O)O)C(=O)Oc1c(O)c(ccc1)"
                     /locus_tag="pks-nrps"
     BGC_Domain      complement(56774..57133)
                     /index=4
                     /bitscore="104.7"
                     /evalue="2.8e-32"
                     /locus_id=47
                     /locus_tag="A_NRPS"
                     /prot_end=134
                     /prot_seq="NRCHIWNLYGPAEITIGCTIQLVDATCEQSTIPIGSLIPGYRCVILDD
                     FGEPVFVGQEGELLVTGVGVYAGYLGRDDLTKKALVHMHDELFYKTGDLVRADNNCVVH
                     YVGRKDHQVKLHG"
                     /prot_start=14
                     /type="A_NRPS"
                     /module=True
                     /module_type="nrps"
                     /reduction="ketone"
                     /module_index="10.0"
                     /end_part=False
                     /start_part=False
                     /trans_AT=False
                     /epi="L"
                     /MT=False
                     /M_start="56260.0"
                     /M_end="57133.0"
                     /duplicate=False
                     /specificity="dhb"
                     /probability="0.0"
                     /specificity_all="dhb (0.178); F (0.154); E (0.152); A
                     (0.074); L (0.072); aad (0.059); D (0.04); P (0.031); V
                     (0.03); Y (0.023); W (0.02); G (0.019); S (0.019); N
                     (0.018); K (0.014); C (0.013); orn (0.013); I (0.012); dab
                     (0.01); R (0.009); hpg (0.009); H (0.008); Q (0.007); horn
                     (0.007); T (0.004); bht (0.003); pip (0.002); dhbu (0.0);
                     dhpg (0.0); "
                     /is_postmod=False
                     /pm_type
                     /pm_domain_type
                     /block_id=1
                     /corr_domain_id=23
                     /cluster_id=1
                     /substructure="C(=O)Oc1c(O)c(ccc1)"
                     /cluster_id_ori=1
                     /block_id_ori="3.0"
                     /CDS id="AVAG00591_full_contig_47"
     CDS             complement(57345..57656)
                     /note="ID=1_48;partial=00;start_type=GTG;rbs_motif=None;rbs
                     _spacer=None;gc_cont=0.337;conf=82.84;score=6.85;cscore=8.7
                     7;sscore=-1.92;rscore=-1.10;uscore=0.35;tscore=-1.17;"
                     /locus_tag="AVAG00591_full_contig_48"
                     /strand="-1"
                     /translation="MGVFSKNDTVLQTTKCSFDIHVEDLIGTFVIGASLVMMRPDGLMD
                     FPYLIDLVDSKKITYFNSVPSYLAALCLYLDRCLENVSLNHVRSICSGGKYKIIKDKT*
                     "
     BGC_Domain      complement(57372..57644)
                     /index=5
                     /bitscore="39.3"
                     /evalue="2.1e-12"
                     /locus_id=48
                     /locus_tag="A_NRPS"
                     /prot_end=95
                     /prot_seq="SKNDTVLQTTKCSFDIHVEDLIGTFVIGASLVMMRPDGLMDFPYLIDL
                     VDSKKITYFNSVPSYLAALCLYLDRCLENVSLNHVRSICSGGK"
                     /prot_start=4
                     /type="A_NRPS"
                     /module=True
                     /module_type="nrps"
                     /reduction="ketone"
                     /module_index="9.0"
                     /end_part=False
                     /start_part=False
                     /trans_AT=False
                     /epi="L"
                     /MT=False
                     /M_start="57371.0"
                     /M_end="57644.0"
                     /duplicate=False
                     /specificity="aad"
                     /probability="0.149"
                     /specificity_all="aad (0.149); L (0.139); F (0.104); E
                     (0.08); D (0.073); A (0.071); C (0.047); dhb (0.046); S
                     (0.044); G (0.033); Y (0.033); orn (0.026); P (0.021); V
                     (0.019); W (0.017); T (0.013); N (0.012); Q (0.012); K
                     (0.011); R (0.011); I (0.008); horn (0.008); hpg (0.006);
                     pip (0.006); dab (0.005); H (0.003); bht (0.001); dhbu
                     (0.001); dhpg (0.001); "
                     /is_postmod=False
                     /pm_type
                     /pm_domain_type
                     /block_id=1
                     /corr_domain_id=22
                     /cluster_id=1
                     /substructure="C(=O)N[C@H](CCCC(=O)O)"
                     /cluster_id_ori=1
                     /block_id_ori="3.0"
                     /CDS id="AVAG00591_full_contig_48"
     BGC_Module      complement(57372..57644)
                     /block_id=1
                     /block_id_ori="3.0"
                     /cluster_id=1
                     /cluster_id_ori=1
                     /domain_id="3"
                     /end_part=False
                     /epi="L"
                     /locus_tag="nrps"
                     /module_index="9.0"
                     /module_type="nrps"
                     /reduction="ketone"
                     /specificity="aad"
                     /specificity_all="aad (0.149); L (0.139); F (0.104); E
                     (0.08); D (0.073); A (0.071); C (0.047); dhb (0.046); S
                     (0.044); G (0.033); Y (0.033); orn (0.026); P (0.021); V
                     (0.019); W (0.017); T (0.013); N (0.012); Q (0.012); K
                     (0.011); R (0.011); I (0.008); horn (0.008); hpg (0.006);
                     pip (0.006); dab (0.005); H (0.003); bht (0.001); dhbu
                     (0.001); dhpg (0.001); "
                     /start_part=False
                     /types="A_NRPS"
     CDS             complement(57753..58043)
                     /note="ID=1_49;partial=00;start_type=ATG;rbs_motif=None;rbs
                     _spacer=None;gc_cont=0.381;conf=86.45;score=8.06;cscore=7.5
                     6;sscore=0.50;rscore=-1.10;uscore=-1.95;tscore=2.76;"
                     /locus_tag="AVAG00591_full_contig_49"
                     /strand="-1"
                     /translation="MVGAVYCPLSPQDPKQRLQTLVKETRSHLVLVHSLTQSKLDADEI
                     TMNMDTTINVNRIMSDNDLDRLSCINVTTESIGYIIFTSGSTGIPKAVSVK*"
     BGC_Domain      complement(57759..58040)
                     /index=6
                     /bitscore="51.9"
                     /evalue="3e-16"
                     /locus_id=49
                     /locus_tag="A_NRPS"
                     /prot_end=95
                     /prot_seq="VGAVYCPLSPQDPKQRLQTLVKETRSHLVLVHSLTQSKLDADEITMNM
                     DTTINVNRIMSDNDLDRLSCINVTTESIGYIIFTSGSTGIPKAVSV"
                     /prot_start=1
                     /type="A_NRPS"
                     /module=True
                     /module_type="nrps"
                     /reduction="ketone"
                     /module_index="8.0"
                     /end_part=False
                     /start_part=False
                     /trans_AT=False
                     /epi="L"
                     /MT=False
                     /M_start="57758.0"
                     /M_end="58040.0"
                     /duplicate=False
                     /specificity="aad"
                     /probability="0.177"
                     /specificity_all="aad (0.177); L (0.13); F (0.108); D
                     (0.104); dhb (0.086); E (0.081); A (0.078); V (0.044); S
                     (0.023); P (0.021); Y (0.021); C (0.018); I (0.017); N
                     (0.013); orn (0.013); G (0.011); W (0.01); K (0.008); dab
                     (0.007); pip (0.006); T (0.005); Q (0.004); R (0.004); horn
                     (0.004); H (0.002); bht (0.002); hpg (0.002); dhpg (0.001);
                     dhbu (0.0); "
                     /is_postmod=False
                     /pm_type
                     /pm_domain_type
                     /block_id=1
                     /corr_domain_id=21
                     /cluster_id=1
                     /substructure="C(=O)N[C@H](CCCC(=O)O)"
                     /cluster_id_ori=1
                     /block_id_ori="3.0"
                     /CDS id="AVAG00591_full_contig_49"
     BGC_Module      complement(57759..58040)
                     /block_id=1
                     /block_id_ori="3.0"
                     /cluster_id=1
                     /cluster_id_ori=1
                     /domain_id="4"
                     /end_part=False
                     /epi="L"
                     /locus_tag="nrps"
                     /module_index="8.0"
                     /module_type="nrps"
                     /reduction="ketone"
                     /specificity="aad"
                     /specificity_all="aad (0.177); L (0.13); F (0.108); D
                     (0.104); dhb (0.086); E (0.081); A (0.078); V (0.044); S
                     (0.023); P (0.021); Y (0.021); C (0.018); I (0.017); N
                     (0.013); orn (0.013); G (0.011); W (0.01); K (0.008); dab
                     (0.007); pip (0.006); T (0.005); Q (0.004); R (0.004); horn
                     (0.004); H (0.002); bht (0.002); hpg (0.002); dhpg (0.001);
                     dhbu (0.0); "
                     /start_part=False
                     /types="A_NRPS"
     CDS             complement(58089..58289)
                     /note="ID=1_50;partial=00;start_type=ATG;rbs_motif=None;rbs
                     _spacer=None;gc_cont=0.279;conf=99.21;score=21.05;cscore=17
                     .58;sscore=3.47;rscore=-1.38;uscore=-10.01;tscore=2.19;"
                     /locus_tag="AVAG00591_full_contig_50"
                     /strand="-1"
                     /translation="MDHPQKIAVELDEQMLSYNELYFYVQELSSMLIDINDVKEGDIVC
                     QCVERSISMVKQRFHMKIVDF*"
     BGC_Domain      complement(58125..58283)
                     /index=7
                     /bitscore="22.0"
                     /evalue="3.7e-07"
                     /locus_id=50
                     /locus_tag="A_NRPS"
                     /prot_end=55
                     /prot_seq="HPQKIAVELDEQMLSYNELYFYVQELSSMLIDINDVKEGDIVCQCVER
                     SISMV"
                     /prot_start=2
                     /type="A_NRPS"
                     /module=True
                     /module_type="nrps"
                     /reduction="ketone"
                     /module_index="7.0"
                     /end_part=False
                     /start_part=False
                     /trans_AT=False
                     /epi="L"
                     /MT=False
                     /M_start="58124.0"
                     /M_end="59770.0"
                     /duplicate=False
                     /specificity="aad"
                     /probability="0.174"
                     /specificity_all="aad (0.174); dhb (0.14); L (0.123); E
                     (0.121); F (0.099); D (0.098); A (0.052); Y (0.026); P
                     (0.025); V (0.025); S (0.017); C (0.014); G (0.011); W
                     (0.01); R (0.009); orn (0.009); K (0.008); dab (0.007); I
                     (0.006); pip (0.006); N (0.005); T (0.005); Q (0.002); bht
                     (0.002); dhpg (0.002); hpg (0.002); dhbu (0.001); horn
                     (0.001); H (0.0); "
                     /is_postmod=False
                     /pm_type
                     /pm_domain_type
                     /block_id=1
                     /corr_domain_id=20
                     /cluster_id=1
                     /substructure="C(=O)N[C@H](CCCC(=O)O)"
                     /cluster_id_ori=1
                     /block_id_ori="3.0"
                     /CDS id="AVAG00591_full_contig_50"
     BGC_Module      complement(58125..59770)
                     /block_id=1
                     /block_id_ori="3.0"
                     /cluster_id=1
                     /cluster_id_ori=1
                     /domain_id="6 , 5"
                     /end_part=False
                     /epi="L"
                     /locus_tag="nrps"
                     /module_index="7.0"
                     /module_type="nrps"
                     /reduction="ketone"
                     /specificity="aad"
                     /specificity_all="aad (0.174); dhb (0.14); L (0.123); E
                     (0.121); F (0.099); D (0.098); A (0.052); Y (0.026); P
                     (0.025); V (0.025); S (0.017); C (0.014); G (0.011); W
                     (0.01); R (0.009); orn (0.009); K (0.008); dab (0.007); I
                     (0.006); pip (0.006); N (0.005); T (0.005); Q (0.002); bht
                     (0.002); dhpg (0.002); hpg (0.002); dhbu (0.001); horn
                     (0.001); H (0.0); "
                     /start_part=False
                     /types="C_NRPS , A_NRPS"
     CDS             complement(58289..60847)
                     /note="ID=1_51;partial=00;start_type=ATG;rbs_motif=None;rbs
                     _spacer=None;gc_cont=0.399;conf=99.99;score=217.16;cscore=2
                     16.00;sscore=1.16;rscore=-1.10;uscore=0.14;tscore=2.76;"
                     /locus_tag="AVAG00591_full_contig_51"
                     /strand="-1"
                     /translation="MELICIYFIGEPLPIQLVHKLDKHLSSMTRSNDPCRIWNLYGPAE
                     VTLDCLYHNVDLMDEQSSVPVGRLLPGYQCIVVDDFLEPIYIGQEGELFVGGVGIFAGY
                     LRREDLNEQILININNQLFYRTGDLVRLNSDNLFYYVGRKDHQVKLHGQRIELGEIERC
                     LLDVSSDVSACVVVKWGSDHLVAYVQSIHINEEQLRNYCRSHLPPFMVPSMFIILEHLP
                     MSANGKLDRKLLPTPDIATLSLNSAMSGNDQQCTEPKNDIERRIHSLWCEILQCKQIST
                     TVNFFGIGGHSLLLIQIYHRYKIMFKFDTHAVNIAQMFQHSTIVDHACFIQQAQDTDRQ
                     EHEEEEEYNWLPLHIIQGQVSFAQERIFLDEQIRFGSQGNRMYGVRLAYGISNCTKPVS
                     IKRLRQAIQILITKHSALRTNIFLDVAGEVIQSAVPIIDSDELLFGFTVLHIDNHDMED
                     ISKMIHDSNLFNLNEGRVLHCHIVRQHSPSLQDDDDQLTTNDIILFHIHHSAFDGVSTS
                     IFMQDLSLAYNDNDLLPTDDNTLQYIDYSVYERQMDMTLSGEFWKTQLDGYDLENKLVI
                     PFDRHRLPNDERTGKASVAQITFDHQLXXXXXXXXXXXXXNYASTSNVTPFQLGLATFY
                     AFLFKLSNGQQDLCIGSVNANRYRTELQDIIGMFVATLPYRIQLDSSHSFKQLVQQVRN
                     LCLSILEHSHYPLQYIIGNQHSPAFLEIMYDFITISSNNQQINLDGSILEPISLDKDDF
                     VAKFDLMLSFTQKSSNEISCSLICSQDRYDQSTVEILXXXXXXXXXXXXXXXXXXXXXX
                     XXXXXXXXXXXXXXXXXXXXXXXXXXXXXXXXXHNYFVNK*"
     BGC_Domain      complement(58808..59770)
                     /index=8
                     /bitscore="141.6"
                     /evalue="1.9e-43"
                     /locus_id=51
                     /locus_tag="C_NRPS"
                     /prot_end=680
                     /prot_seq="VSFAQERIFLDEQIRFGSQGNRMYGVRLAYGISNCTKPVSIKRLRQAI
                     QILITKHSALRTNIFLDVAGEVIQSAVPIIDSDELLFGFTVLHIDNHDMEDISKMIHDS
                     NLFNLNEGRVLHCHIVRQHSPSLQDDDDQLTTNDIILFHIHHSAFDGVSTSIFMQDLSL
                     AYNDNDLLPTDDNTLQYIDYSVYERQMDMTLSGEFWKTQLDGYDLENKLVIPFDRHRLP
                     NDERTGKASVAQITFDHQLXXXXXXXXXXXXXNYASTSNVTPFQLGLATFYAFLFKLSN
                     GQQDLCIGSVNANRYRTELQDIIGMFVATLPYRIQLD"
                     /prot_start=359
                     /type="C_NRPS"
                     /module=True
                     /module_type="nrps"
                     /reduction="ketone"
                     /module_index="7.0"
                     /end_part=False
                     /start_part=False
                     /trans_AT=False
                     /epi="L"
                     /MT=False
                     /M_start="58124.0"
                     /M_end="59770.0"
                     /duplicate=False
                     /specificity="aad"
                     /probability="0.174"
                     /specificity_all="aad (0.174); dhb (0.14); L (0.123); E
                     (0.121); F (0.099); D (0.098); A (0.052); Y (0.026); P
                     (0.025); V (0.025); S (0.017); C (0.014); G (0.011); W
                     (0.01); R (0.009); orn (0.009); K (0.008); dab (0.007); I
                     (0.006); pip (0.006); N (0.005); T (0.005); Q (0.002); bht
                     (0.002); dhpg (0.002); hpg (0.002); dhbu (0.001); horn
                     (0.001); H (0.0); "
                     /is_postmod=False
                     /pm_type
                     /pm_domain_type
                     /block_id=1
                     /corr_domain_id=19
                     /cluster_id=1
                     /substructure="C(=O)N[C@H](CCCC(=O)O)"
                     /cluster_id_ori=1
                     /block_id_ori="3.0"
                     /CDS id="AVAG00591_full_contig_51"
     BGC_Domain      complement(59852..60061)
                     /index=9
                     /bitscore="43.3"
                     /evalue="1.7e-13"
                     /locus_id=51
                     /locus_tag="PCP"
                     /prot_end=332
                     /prot_seq="ERRIHSLWCEILQCKQISTTVNFFGIGGHSLLLIQIYHRYKIMFKFDT
                     HAVNIAQMFQHSTIVDHACFIQ"
                     /prot_start=262
                     /type="PCP"
                     /module=True
                     /module_type="nrps"
                     /reduction="ketone"
                     /module_index="6.0"
                     /end_part=False
                     /start_part=False
                     /trans_AT=False
                     /epi="L"
                     /MT=False
                     /M_start="59851.0"
                     /M_end="60832.0"
                     /duplicate=False
                     /specificity="F"
                     /probability="0.0"
                     /specificity_all="F (0.178); E (0.172); A (0.1); dhb
                     (0.087); aad (0.06); L (0.057); D (0.04); P (0.04); S
                     (0.027); V (0.026); Y (0.026); orn (0.024); G (0.022); C
                     (0.017); N (0.016); horn (0.014); dab (0.013); hpg (0.012);
                     Q (0.01); K (0.009); I (0.008); R (0.008); H (0.007); T
                     (0.007); W (0.006); dhpg (0.006); pip (0.004); bht (0.002);
                     dhbu (0.002); "
                     /is_postmod=False
                     /pm_type
                     /pm_domain_type
                     /block_id=1
                     /corr_domain_id=18
                     /cluster_id=1
                     /substructure="C(=O)N[C@H](Cc1ccccc1)"
                     /cluster_id_ori=1
                     /block_id_ori="3.0"
                     /CDS id="AVAG00591_full_contig_51"
     BGC_Module      complement(59852..60832)
                     /block_id=1
                     /block_id_ori="3.0"
                     /cluster_id=1
                     /cluster_id_ori=1
                     /domain_id="8 , 7"
                     /end_part=False
                     /epi="L"
                     /locus_tag="nrps"
                     /module_index="6.0"
                     /module_type="nrps"
                     /reduction="ketone"
                     /specificity="F"
                     /specificity_all="F (0.178); E (0.172); A (0.1); dhb
                     (0.087); aad (0.06); L (0.057); D (0.04); P (0.04); S
                     (0.027); V (0.026); Y (0.026); orn (0.024); G (0.022); C
                     (0.017); N (0.016); horn (0.014); dab (0.013); hpg (0.012);
                     Q (0.01); K (0.009); I (0.008); R (0.008); H (0.007); T
                     (0.007); W (0.006); dhpg (0.006); pip (0.004); bht (0.002);
                     dhbu (0.002); "
                     /start_part=False
                     /types="A_NRPS , PCP"
     BGC_Domain      complement(60392..60832)
                     /index=10
                     /bitscore="107.8"
                     /evalue="3.1e-33"
                     /locus_id=51
                     /locus_tag="A_NRPS"
                     /prot_end=152
                     /prot_seq="IYFIGEPLPIQLVHKLDKHLSSMTRSNDPCRIWNLYGPAEVTLDCLYH
                     NVDLMDEQSSVPVGRLLPGYQCIVVDDFLEPIYIGQEGELFVGGVGIFAGYLRREDLNE
                     QILININNQLFYRTGDLVRLNSDNLFYYVGRKDHQVKLHG"
                     /prot_start=5
                     /type="A_NRPS"
                     /module=True
                     /module_type="nrps"
                     /reduction="ketone"
                     /module_index="6.0"
                     /end_part=False
                     /start_part=False
                     /trans_AT=False
                     /epi="L"
                     /MT=False
                     /M_start="59851.0"
                     /M_end="60832.0"
                     /duplicate=False
                     /specificity="F"
                     /probability="0.0"
                     /specificity_all="F (0.178); E (0.172); A (0.1); dhb
                     (0.087); aad (0.06); L (0.057); D (0.04); P (0.04); S
                     (0.027); V (0.026); Y (0.026); orn (0.024); G (0.022); C
                     (0.017); N (0.016); horn (0.014); dab (0.013); hpg (0.012);
                     Q (0.01); K (0.009); I (0.008); R (0.008); H (0.007); T
                     (0.007); W (0.006); dhpg (0.006); pip (0.004); bht (0.002);
                     dhbu (0.002); "
                     /is_postmod=False
                     /pm_type
                     /pm_domain_type
                     /block_id=1
                     /corr_domain_id=17
                     /cluster_id=1
                     /substructure="C(=O)N[C@H](Cc1ccccc1)"
                     /cluster_id_ori=1
                     /block_id_ori="3.0"
                     /CDS id="AVAG00591_full_contig_51"
     CDS             complement(61360..61590)
                     /note="ID=1_52;partial=00;start_type=GTG;rbs_motif=GGAG/GAG
                     G;rbs_spacer=5-10bp;gc_cont=0.303;conf=84.12;score=7.25;csc
                     ore=5.46;sscore=1.79;rscore=6.69;uscore=-3.62;tscore=-1.29;
                     "
                     /locus_tag="AVAG00591_full_contig_52"
                     /strand="-1"
                     /translation="MKETKSSVILVHNLTCEKFDMEYITMNIDILINVSCSVIDTSINH
                     LLDITIKGDNIAYIIFTSGSTGIPKAVSSLY*"
     BGC_Domain      complement(61375..61458)
                     /index=11
                     /bitscore="27.4"
                     /evalue="8.6e-09"
                     /locus_id=52
                     /locus_tag="A_NRPS"
                     /prot_end=72
                     /prot_seq="HLLDITIKGDNIAYIIFTSGSTGIPKAV"
                     /prot_start=44
                     /type="A_NRPS"
                     /module=True
                     /module_type="nrps"
                     /reduction="ketone"
                     /module_index="5.0"
                     /end_part=False
                     /start_part=False
                     /trans_AT=False
                     /epi="L"
                     /MT=False
                     /M_start="61374.0"
                     /M_end="63291.0"
                     /duplicate=False
                     /specificity="aad"
                     /probability="0.212"
                     /specificity_all="aad (0.212); L (0.147); dhb (0.131); E
                     (0.107); F (0.09); D (0.089); A (0.065); V (0.025); P
                     (0.019); Y (0.015); C (0.013); S (0.011); I (0.008); K
                     (0.008); W (0.008); dab (0.008); orn (0.008); N (0.007); G
                     (0.006); R (0.006); pip (0.005); Q (0.003); H (0.002); T
                     (0.002); bht (0.002); hpg (0.002); horn (0.001); dhbu
                     (0.0); dhpg (0.0); "
                     /is_postmod=False
                     /pm_type
                     /pm_domain_type
                     /block_id=1
                     /corr_domain_id=16
                     /cluster_id=1
                     /substructure="C(=O)N[C@H](CCCC(=O)O)"
                     /cluster_id_ori=1
                     /block_id_ori="3.0"
                     /CDS id="AVAG00591_full_contig_52"
     BGC_Module      complement(61375..63291)
                     /block_id=1
                     /block_id_ori="3.0"
                     /cluster_id=1
                     /cluster_id_ori=1
                     /domain_id="10 , 9"
                     /end_part=False
                     /epi="L"
                     /locus_tag="nrps"
                     /module_index="5.0"
                     /module_type="nrps"
                     /reduction="ketone"
                     /specificity="aad"
                     /specificity_all="aad (0.212); L (0.147); dhb (0.131); E
                     (0.107); F (0.09); D (0.089); A (0.065); V (0.025); P
                     (0.019); Y (0.015); C (0.013); S (0.011); I (0.008); K
                     (0.008); W (0.008); dab (0.008); orn (0.008); N (0.007); G
                     (0.006); R (0.006); pip (0.005); Q (0.003); H (0.002); T
                     (0.002); bht (0.002); hpg (0.002); horn (0.001); dhbu
                     (0.0); dhpg (0.0); "
                     /start_part=False
                     /types="C_NRPS , A_NRPS"
     CDS             complement(61699..63297)
                     /note="ID=1_53;partial=00;start_type=GTG;rbs_motif=None;rbs
                     _spacer=None;gc_cont=0.313;conf=100.00;score=150.16;cscore=
                     155.74;sscore=-5.58;rscore=-1.10;uscore=-3.31;tscore=-1.17;
                     "
                     /locus_tag="AVAG00591_full_contig_53"
                     /strand="-1"
                     /translation="MGIYNELNVLKIASGTVSIARLRQAFRHVIRKHMTLRTSLALEYV
                     QTGLTQRITQIHHTFDFAPTQIFDNDNHLHCLLRETSHNPNLFDLRDGHVLYCQLFRKR
                     ISNDSSNDELLFAHDLILIAFHHITFDRNSRQIFLQDLSLAYNDNDLLPTDDNTLQYID
                     YSVYERQMDMTLSGEFWKTQLDGYDLENKLVIPFDRHRLPNDERSGKASVAQITFDHQL
                     SQSFLNYASTSNVTPFQLGLATFYAFLFKLSNGQQDLCIGSVNANRYRTELQDIIGMFV
                     ATLPYRIQLDSSHSFKQLVQQVRNLCLSILEHSHYPLQYIIGNQHSPAFLEIMYDFITI
                     SSNNEQINLDGSILEPISLDKDDFVAKFDLMLSFTQKSSNEISCSLICSQDRYDQSTVE
                     ILLERFSHLLSQLFDSSISSIEEQLSLYKLSIILPKEQIIIDTMKNHDINRSAAPKLTI
                     PQLFCQQVMDHPQKIAVELDEQMLSYNELYFYVQELSSMLIDINDVKEGDIVCQCVERS
                     ISMVKQRFHMKIVDF*"
     BGC_Domain      complement(62425..63291)
                     /index=12
                     /bitscore="145.2"
                     /evalue="1.5e-44"
                     /locus_id=53
                     /locus_tag="C_NRPS"
                     /prot_end=291
                     /prot_seq="IYNELNVLKIASGTVSIARLRQAFRHVIRKHMTLRTSLALEYVQTGLT
                     QRITQIHHTFDFAPTQIFDNDNHLHCLLRETSHNPNLFDLRDGHVLYCQLFRKRISNDS
                     SNDELLFAHDLILIAFHHITFDRNSRQIFLQDLSLAYNDNDLLPTDDNTLQYIDYSVYE
                     RQMDMTLSGEFWKTQLDGYDLENKLVIPFDRHRLPNDERSGKASVAQITFDHQLSQSFL
                     NYASTSNVTPFQLGLATFYAFLFKLSNGQQDLCIGSVNANRYRTELQDIIGMFVATLPY
                     RIQLD"
                     /prot_start=2
                     /type="C_NRPS"
                     /module=True
                     /module_type="nrps"
                     /reduction="ketone"
                     /module_index="5.0"
                     /end_part=False
                     /start_part=False
                     /trans_AT=False
                     /epi="L"
                     /MT=False
                     /M_start="61374.0"
                     /M_end="63291.0"
                     /duplicate=False
                     /specificity="aad"
                     /probability="0.212"
                     /specificity_all="aad (0.212); L (0.147); dhb (0.131); E
                     (0.107); F (0.09); D (0.089); A (0.065); V (0.025); P
                     (0.019); Y (0.015); C (0.013); S (0.011); I (0.008); K
                     (0.008); W (0.008); dab (0.008); orn (0.008); N (0.007); G
                     (0.006); R (0.006); pip (0.005); Q (0.003); H (0.002); T
                     (0.002); bht (0.002); hpg (0.002); horn (0.001); dhbu
                     (0.0); dhpg (0.0); "
                     /is_postmod=False
                     /pm_type
                     /pm_domain_type
                     /block_id=1
                     /corr_domain_id=15
                     /cluster_id=1
                     /substructure="C(=O)N[C@H](CCCC(=O)O)"
                     /cluster_id_ori=1
                     /block_id_ori="3.0"
                     /CDS id="AVAG00591_full_contig_53"
     CDS             complement(63419..64387)
                     /note="ID=1_54;partial=00;start_type=ATG;rbs_motif=None;rbs
                     _spacer=None;gc_cont=0.323;conf=100.00;score=111.69;cscore=
                     112.50;sscore=-0.81;rscore=-1.10;uscore=-3.40;tscore=2.76;"
                     /locus_tag="AVAG00591_full_contig_54"
                     /strand="-1"
                     /translation="MIEYFGESDINFYNLYGPAECTLTSVYHHITNEDIKSGVIPIGIP
                     FPGMQAQILDQYYQPVIPGHVGELYLDGIQRFPGYYDRDDLTQRVLIGSFYRTGDLVSQ
                     NSITGNIYYLGRQDFQVKLRGQRIELAEIERCLLEIVSACVVIKHDEYLVAYVQGRDID
                     LDTLRNHCQSRLPPFMIPSIFIVMESFPLNKSGKLDRQMLPKPTELPTISSNDLIELNT
                     DMEIEIHKLWCEILKCDVPASKTSNFFSVGGHSMLLMQLYHRYQTLFMFDSKTISITSF
                     FRQSTIGEHAKLLEGVADTVTSHKITSWLPLHINEGKSYYV*"
     BGC_Domain      complement(63503..63709)
                     /index=13
                     /bitscore="40.2"
                     /evalue="1.5e-12"
                     /locus_id=54
                     /locus_tag="PCP"
                     /prot_end=295
                     /prot_seq="EIHKLWCEILKCDVPASKTSNFFSVGGHSMLLMQLYHRYQTLFMFDSK
                     TISITSFFRQSTIGEHAKLLE"
                     /prot_start=226
                     /type="PCP"
                     /module=True
                     /module_type="nrps"
                     /reduction="ketone"
                     /module_index="4.0"
                     /end_part=False
                     /start_part=False
                     /trans_AT=False
                     /epi="L"
                     /MT=False
                     /M_start="63502.0"
                     /M_end="64366.0"
                     /duplicate=False
                     /specificity="dhb"
                     /probability="0.0"
                     /specificity_all="dhb (0.185); E (0.152); F (0.148); A
                     (0.076); L (0.073); aad (0.058); D (0.039); P (0.036); V
                     (0.032); G (0.023); orn (0.02); Y (0.019); C (0.017); hpg
                     (0.017); S (0.015); W (0.014); K (0.012); horn (0.012); Q
                     (0.008); T (0.008); R (0.007); dab (0.007); I (0.006); N
                     (0.005); dhpg (0.005); pip (0.003); H (0.002); bht (0.001);
                     dhbu (0.0); "
                     /is_postmod=False
                     /pm_type
                     /pm_domain_type
                     /block_id=1
                     /corr_domain_id=14
                     /cluster_id=1
                     /substructure="C(=O)Oc1c(O)c(ccc1)"
                     /cluster_id_ori=1
                     /block_id_ori="3.0"
                     /CDS id="AVAG00591_full_contig_54"
     BGC_Module      complement(63503..64366)
                     /block_id=1
                     /block_id_ori="3.0"
                     /cluster_id=1
                     /cluster_id_ori=1
                     /domain_id="12 , 11"
                     /end_part=False
                     /epi="L"
                     /locus_tag="nrps"
                     /module_index="4.0"
                     /module_type="nrps"
                     /reduction="ketone"
                     /specificity="dhb"
                     /specificity_all="dhb (0.185); E (0.152); F (0.148); A
                     (0.076); L (0.073); aad (0.058); D (0.039); P (0.036); V
                     (0.032); G (0.023); orn (0.02); Y (0.019); C (0.017); hpg
                     (0.017); S (0.015); W (0.014); K (0.012); horn (0.012); Q
                     (0.008); T (0.008); R (0.007); dab (0.007); I (0.006); N
                     (0.005); dhpg (0.005); pip (0.003); H (0.002); bht (0.001);
                     dhbu (0.0); "
                     /start_part=False
                     /types="A_NRPS , PCP"
     BGC_Domain      complement(64013..64366)
                     /index=15
                     /bitscore="96.2"
                     /evalue="1e-29"
                     /locus_id=54
                     /locus_tag="A_NRPS"
                     /prot_end=125
                     /prot_seq="SDINFYNLYGPAECTLTSVYHHITNEDIKSGVIPIGIPFPGMQAQILD
                     QYYQPVIPGHVGELYLDGIQRFPGYYDRDDLTQRVLIGSFYRTGDLVSQNSITGNIYYL
                     GRQDFQVKLRG"
                     /prot_start=7
                     /type="A_NRPS"
                     /module=True
                     /module_type="nrps"
                     /reduction="ketone"
                     /module_index="4.0"
                     /end_part=False
                     /start_part=False
                     /trans_AT=False
                     /epi="L"
                     /MT=False
                     /M_start="63502.0"
                     /M_end="64366.0"
                     /duplicate=False
                     /specificity="dhb"
                     /probability="0.0"
                     /specificity_all="dhb (0.185); E (0.152); F (0.148); A
                     (0.076); L (0.073); aad (0.058); D (0.039); P (0.036); V
                     (0.032); G (0.023); orn (0.02); Y (0.019); C (0.017); hpg
                     (0.017); S (0.015); W (0.014); K (0.012); horn (0.012); Q
                     (0.008); T (0.008); R (0.007); dab (0.007); I (0.006); N
                     (0.005); dhpg (0.005); pip (0.003); H (0.002); bht (0.001);
                     dhbu (0.0); "
                     /is_postmod=False
                     /pm_type
                     /pm_domain_type
                     /block_id=1
                     /corr_domain_id=13
                     /cluster_id=1
                     /substructure="C(=O)Oc1c(O)c(ccc1)"
                     /cluster_id_ori=1
                     /block_id_ori="3.0"
                     /CDS id="AVAG00591_full_contig_54"
     CDS             complement(64420..64824)
                     /note="ID=1_55;partial=00;start_type=GTG;rbs_motif=None;rbs
                     _spacer=None;gc_cont=0.360;conf=66.10;score=2.90;cscore=6.7
                     7;sscore=-3.87;rscore=-1.10;uscore=-1.60;tscore=-1.17;"
                     /locus_tag="AVAG00591_full_contig_55"
                     /strand="-1"
                     /translation="MFLQVQITHRNFSSCISSFQHLSIITSRDVVVQMAQCSFDVHVKE
                     CLGTMMLGATLVLLRPHGYMDFNYLSSTIQQHKVTFFSVVPTMMTVLFEHLVDNDQVDR
                     LSTVRSLGFLGMFLFFLLKHTEVSSFFPLS*"
     BGC_Domain      complement(64489..64812)
                     /index=16
                     /bitscore="50.9"
                     /evalue="6.4e-16"
                     /locus_id=55
                     /locus_tag="A_NRPS"
                     /prot_end=112
                     /prot_seq="VQITHRNFSSCISSFQHLSIITSRDVVVQMAQCSFDVHVKECLGTMML
                     GATLVLLRPHGYMDFNYLSSTIQQHKVTFFSVVPTMMTVLFEHLVDNDQVDRLSTVRSL
                     G"
                     /prot_start=4
                     /type="A_NRPS"
                     /module=True
                     /module_type="nrps"
                     /reduction="ketone"
                     /module_index="3.0"
                     /end_part=False
                     /start_part=False
                     /trans_AT=False
                     /epi="L"
                     /MT=False
                     /M_start="64488.0"
                     /M_end="64812.0"
                     /duplicate=False
                     /specificity="F"
                     /probability="0.132"
                     /specificity_all="F (0.132); L (0.116); aad (0.1); A
                     (0.081); D (0.08); E (0.075); dhb (0.065); S (0.056); C
                     (0.029); Y (0.029); W (0.027); orn (0.024); V (0.023); P
                     (0.022); K (0.019); G (0.018); R (0.017); horn (0.016); T
                     (0.015); Q (0.011); N (0.01); H (0.009); hpg (0.008); I
                     (0.007); pip (0.006); dab (0.005); bht (0.0); dhbu (0.0);
                     dhpg (0.0); "
                     /is_postmod=False
                     /pm_type
                     /pm_domain_type
                     /block_id=1
                     /corr_domain_id=12
                     /cluster_id=1
                     /substructure="C(=O)N[C@H](Cc1ccccc1)"
                     /cluster_id_ori=1
                     /block_id_ori="3.0"
                     /CDS id="AVAG00591_full_contig_55"
     BGC_Module      complement(64489..64812)
                     /block_id=1
                     /block_id_ori="3.0"
                     /cluster_id=1
                     /cluster_id_ori=1
                     /domain_id="13"
                     /end_part=False
                     /epi="L"
                     /locus_tag="nrps"
                     /module_index="3.0"
                     /module_type="nrps"
                     /reduction="ketone"
                     /specificity="F"
                     /specificity_all="F (0.132); L (0.116); aad (0.1); A
                     (0.081); D (0.08); E (0.075); dhb (0.065); S (0.056); C
                     (0.029); Y (0.029); W (0.027); orn (0.024); V (0.023); P
                     (0.022); K (0.019); G (0.018); R (0.017); horn (0.016); T
                     (0.015); Q (0.011); N (0.01); H (0.009); hpg (0.008); I
                     (0.007); pip (0.006); dab (0.005); bht (0.0); dhbu (0.0);
                     dhpg (0.0); "
                     /start_part=False
                     /types="A_NRPS"
     CDS             complement(64980..66317)
                     /note="ID=1_56;partial=00;start_type=ATG;rbs_motif=GGA/GAG/
                     AGG;rbs_spacer=5-10bp;gc_cont=0.213;conf=99.99;score=182.82
                     ;cscore=176.71;sscore=6.11;rscore=2.17;uscore=0.50;tscore=2
                     .76;"
                     /locus_tag="AVAG00591_full_contig_56"
                     /strand="-1"
                     /translation="MTIANNYWFEMLHDYDINRSLALPFDHHRISNEQRTGRGISISFD
                     FNEDLSKHFLLFSINNNITIEQLSLACYFIFLFKLTNEEEDDLCIGMNIKGRYKDELQS
                     IIGMFVNAIPLRLQHINPYISFSYFIQRVQEMIINSMKMSYFPLQRILNQHSNNEIRLE
                     SFLDTSFEYETNETKFNKEHINIEEMKLSLVPYSLNIKTNEIVSKFDFSLRILHNKTNE
                     QFTCEINASLDLFNQKTIDLISQRFHILLQQLFLFSTFNLINQPIVELSLLLSDDIQTI
                     QSINYNNNNNTNEMSFKSLDKVHYEFIKQTLYHPQKISICLEEQSLTYAELLNKVYQLM
                     NYINKQNYSNKIICQCVERSIEMIIGQLAIITLGSSYCALSPDDPPTRLSNLVTQTNSS
                     FVLVHSATENHFNNHQNIINIQNYLFDNTINNNNNIDFNLSLNDIA*"
     BGC_Domain      complement(65088..65381)
                     /index=17
                     /bitscore="50.5"
                     /evalue="8.3e-16"
                     /locus_id=56
                     /locus_tag="A_NRPS"
                     /prot_end=410
                     /prot_seq="YHPQKISICLEEQSLTYAELLNKVYQLMNYINKQNYSNKIICQCVERS
                     IEMIIGQLAIITLGSSYCALSPDDPPTRLSNLVTQTNSSFVLVHSATENH"
                     /prot_start=312
                     /type="A_NRPS"
                     /module=True
                     /module_type="nrps"
                     /reduction="ketone"
                     /module_index="2.0"
                     /end_part=False
                     /start_part=False
                     /trans_AT=False
                     /epi="L"
                     /MT=False
                     /M_start="65087.0"
                     /M_end="66302.0"
                     /duplicate=False
                     /specificity="aad"
                     /probability="0.154"
                     /specificity_all="aad (0.154); dhb (0.11); F (0.106); D
                     (0.104); L (0.104); E (0.092); A (0.081); V (0.035); Y
                     (0.034); P (0.024); S (0.022); W (0.018); C (0.016); G
                     (0.015); orn (0.014); K (0.013); R (0.011); dab (0.009); N
                     (0.007); T (0.007); pip (0.006); I (0.005); horn (0.003);
                     hpg (0.003); Q (0.002); bht (0.002); dhpg (0.002); dhbu
                     (0.001); H (0.0); "
                     /is_postmod=False
                     /pm_type
                     /pm_domain_type
                     /block_id=1
                     /corr_domain_id=11
                     /cluster_id=1
                     /substructure="C(=O)N[C@H](CCCC(=O)O)"
                     /cluster_id_ori=1
                     /block_id_ori="3.0"
                     /CDS id="AVAG00591_full_contig_56"
     BGC_Module      complement(65088..66302)
                     /block_id=1
                     /block_id_ori="3.0"
                     /cluster_id=1
                     /cluster_id_ori=1
                     /domain_id="15 , 14"
                     /end_part=False
                     /epi="L"
                     /locus_tag="nrps"
                     /module_index="2.0"
                     /module_type="nrps"
                     /reduction="ketone"
                     /specificity="aad"
                     /specificity_all="aad (0.154); dhb (0.11); F (0.106); D
                     (0.104); L (0.104); E (0.092); A (0.081); V (0.035); Y
                     (0.034); P (0.024); S (0.022); W (0.018); C (0.016); G
                     (0.015); orn (0.014); K (0.013); R (0.011); dab (0.009); N
                     (0.007); T (0.007); pip (0.006); I (0.005); horn (0.003);
                     hpg (0.003); Q (0.002); bht (0.002); dhpg (0.002); dhbu
                     (0.001); H (0.0); "
                     /start_part=False
                     /types="C_NRPS , A_NRPS"
     BGC_Domain      complement(65964..66302)
                     /index=18
                     /bitscore="46.3"
                     /evalue="2.1e-14"
                     /locus_id=56
                     /locus_tag="C_NRPS"
                     /prot_end=118
                     /prot_seq="NYWFEMLHDYDINRSLALPFDHHRISNEQRTGRGISISFDFNEDLSKH
                     FLLFSINNNITIEQLSLACYFIFLFKLTNEEEDDLCIGMNIKGRYKDELQSIIGMFVNA
                     IPLRLQ"
                     /prot_start=5
                     /type="C_NRPS"
                     /module=True
                     /module_type="nrps"
                     /reduction="ketone"
                     /module_index="2.0"
                     /end_part=False
                     /start_part=False
                     /trans_AT=False
                     /epi="L"
                     /MT=False
                     /M_start="65087.0"
                     /M_end="66302.0"
                     /duplicate=False
                     /specificity="aad"
                     /probability="0.154"
                     /specificity_all="aad (0.154); dhb (0.11); F (0.106); D
                     (0.104); L (0.104); E (0.092); A (0.081); V (0.035); Y
                     (0.034); P (0.024); S (0.022); W (0.018); C (0.016); G
                     (0.015); orn (0.014); K (0.013); R (0.011); dab (0.009); N
                     (0.007); T (0.007); pip (0.006); I (0.005); horn (0.003);
                     hpg (0.003); Q (0.002); bht (0.002); dhpg (0.002); dhbu
                     (0.001); H (0.0); "
                     /is_postmod=False
                     /pm_type
                     /pm_domain_type
                     /block_id=1
                     /corr_domain_id=10
                     /cluster_id=1
                     /substructure="C(=O)N[C@H](CCCC(=O)O)"
                     /cluster_id_ori=1
                     /block_id_ori="3.0"
                     /CDS id="AVAG00591_full_contig_56"
     CDS             complement(66373..66861)
                     /note="ID=1_57;partial=00;start_type=ATG;rbs_motif=None;rbs
                     _spacer=None;gc_cont=0.237;conf=100.00;score=49.64;cscore=5
                     1.89;sscore=-2.25;rscore=-1.10;uscore=-3.91;tscore=2.76;"
                     /locus_tag="AVAG00591_full_contig_57"
                     /strand="-1"
                     /translation="MPFLFHIESGSLSVERLRQAFQLVIIKHKALRTALYFDNDKQQLM
                     QQIVKSKDNEEYFTFNESTLIKNDEDLMKIMHDERGNPYNFNLEQGVVCRLHIVYENLK
                     NDNLIKGDSIIFNFHHALFDFPSMYIFHSDLNSAYTNGCLEYNDEIQLRYLDCKLYID*
                     "
     BGC_Domain      complement(66439..66852)
                     /index=19
                     /bitscore="60.0"
                     /evalue="1.5e-18"
                     /locus_id=57
                     /locus_tag="C_NRPS"
                     /prot_end=141
                     /prot_seq="LFHIESGSLSVERLRQAFQLVIIKHKALRTALYFDNDKQQLMQQIVKS
                     KDNEEYFTFNESTLIKNDEDLMKIMHDERGNPYNFNLEQGVVCRLHIVYENLKNDNLIK
                     GDSIIFNFHHALFDFPSMYIFHSDLNSAYTN"
                     /prot_start=3
                     /type="C_NRPS"
                     /module=False
                     /module_type="unknown"
                     /reduction="unknown"
                     /module_index="nan"
                     /end_part=False
                     /start_part=False
                     /trans_AT=False
                     /epi="unknown"
                     /MT=False
                     /M_start="nan"
                     /M_end="nan"
                     /duplicate=False
                     /specificity
                     /probability="0.0"
                     /specificity_all
                     /is_postmod=False
                     /pm_type
                     /pm_domain_type
                     /block_id="nan"
                     /corr_domain_id=9
                     /cluster_id="nan"
                     /substructure="nan"
                     /cluster_id_ori=1
                     /block_id_ori="3.0"
                     /CDS id="AVAG00591_full_contig_57"
     CDS             complement(66968..68545)
                     /note="ID=1_58;partial=00;start_type=ATG;rbs_motif=None;rbs
                     _spacer=None;gc_cont=0.376;conf=100.00;score=71.22;cscore=6
                     8.10;sscore=3.12;rscore=-1.10;uscore=2.11;tscore=2.76;"
                     /locus_tag="AVAG00591_full_contig_58"
                     /strand="-1"
                     /translation="MDLTSYRRVASSALKVSGRLKAIASYAQQRIWLHEQLYFDRMSSS
                     LAIYNILLPLRIKCGSLSVEHVRLAILAVLEKHKVLRTAVRFNAETNQLEQEVQSLSHD
                     VYSFEHTRNVCSAEQLDAMLTAETVTNYFDVEKGKVLRCHLIQINNENESVNLHSGDLL
                     LFTVHHIAFDNTSLRLFTLAFAEACGQLESVQPPNKSPQYVDFTLYEQSLVQSSGAERT
                     RQFWTLLLQDYDWTKTFILPVNSSQITTTVRSGRGYSIAFNLNADLVQAQMAFAALHNI
                     SMFQLYLACYYVFLFKLSSVQDLCVAGTFNNRPLAEMKSMIGMFANTIPYRININPDGS
                     FQKLAEQVQHLCLSILNHAYLPYQQILGVQANERYPMPQTFFHYESLVSSTTYSTTAEI
                     PTNNKNGTVFDIYYDRDRSHGNGIALFDMTLAVSHDHHGKATECFLECSADLFPNEIYV
                     KQMVDRFQCMLEQLFLDQTFNITTQSMNQLSLLHPSEINEIDSTIFKRLPNINEGKTAN
                     FLYNRFFK*"
     BGC_Domain      complement(67541..68476)
                     /index=20
                     /bitscore="162.7"
                     /evalue="7.1e-50"
                     /locus_id=58
                     /locus_tag="C_NRPS"
                     /prot_end=335
                     /prot_seq="ASYAQQRIWLHEQLYFDRMSSSLAIYNILLPLRIKCGSLSVEHVRLAI
                     LAVLEKHKVLRTAVRFNAETNQLEQEVQSLSHDVYSFEHTRNVCSAEQLDAMLTAETVT
                     NYFDVEKGKVLRCHLIQINNENESVNLHSGDLLLFTVHHIAFDNTSLRLFTLAFAEACG
                     QLESVQPPNKSPQYVDFTLYEQSLVQSSGAERTRQFWTLLLQDYDWTKTFILPVNSSQI
                     TTTVRSGRGYSIAFNLNADLVQAQMAFAALHNISMFQLYLACYYVFLFKLSSVQDLCVA
                     GTFNNRPLAEMKSMIGMFANTIPYRINI"
                     /prot_start=23
                     /type="C_NRPS"
                     /module=False
                     /module_type="unknown"
                     /reduction="unknown"
                     /module_index="nan"
                     /end_part=False
                     /start_part=False
                     /trans_AT=False
                     /epi="unknown"
                     /MT=False
                     /M_start="nan"
                     /M_end="nan"
                     /duplicate=False
                     /specificity
                     /probability="0.0"
                     /specificity_all
                     /is_postmod=False
                     /pm_type
                     /pm_domain_type
                     /block_id="nan"
                     /corr_domain_id=8
                     /cluster_id="nan"
                     /substructure="nan"
                     /cluster_id_ori=1
                     /block_id_ori="3.0"
                     /CDS id="AVAG00591_full_contig_58"
     CDS             complement(68913..70523)
                     /note="ID=1_59;partial=00;start_type=ATG;rbs_motif=AGGAG;rb
                     s_spacer=5-10bp;gc_cont=0.364;conf=100.00;score=175.10;csco
                     re=163.53;sscore=11.58;rscore=9.86;uscore=-1.79;tscore=2.76
                     ;"
                     /locus_tag="AVAG00591_full_contig_59"
                     /strand="-1"
                     /translation="MFPFEVCHQGTILISGGCGGLGLTMSRWMIEKRCVKRLMLMSRRS
                     VAQIEQVDNPEYGEWQRLQQAAKTYDAHIDLVQIDVTNFEDVRNLIEQLSQTPYPIRGI
                     IHSAVVQEDRSLGKLSQENLTHVLGPKARGAWNLHRASELAAPSLHFFVLFSSIRNHMI
                     DLASGGYNAGNQFLDILARYRAEKLNLPALSVSLPAVSGAGMFHRHREMLTSLQNTSGF
                     ELVPTVGVFELIDRFHVNQKSCPCPIIFAANWKQLYENRDKLVTHQLRKIAIQQYTIAN
                     GSSMSTISLDDVDSFDSIYDKLETIVERTQITVARLLGASSNDQISLDRSLVSQGMDSL
                     AAVSLYNWLGQETNIFIPLADLLQGLSIQTIAEQVHKKLHKKKRTDTESNDSGIDFHIE
                     SIEDNETKLSNNLSYTGTENILCIRRPINSECPILFYILPNSTSDNTHMSEIIVEKISK
                     NNNFPLPAAIYTINKPQASMTKDITKIANMMIAQMRRIQPYGPYKLVTTGGEQGEVLAS
                     EMTNQLKQHSVDSTIQLLS*"
     BGC_Domain      complement(69399..69584)
                     /index=21
                     /bitscore="32.2"
                     /evalue="6e-10"
                     /locus_id=59
                     /locus_tag="ACP"
                     /prot_end=375
                     /prot_seq="VARLLGASSNDQISLDRSLVSQGMDSLAAVSLYNWLGQETNIFIPLAD
                     LLQGLSIQTIAEQV"
                     /prot_start=313
                     /type="ACP"
                     /module=True
                     /module_type="pks"
                     /reduction="alkyl"
                     /module_index="1.0"
                     /end_part=False
                     /start_part=False
                     /trans_AT=False
                     /epi="unknown"
                     /MT=False
                     /M_start="69398.0"
                     /M_end="76542.0"
                     /duplicate=False
                     /specificity="malonyl"
                     /probability="0.0"
                     /specificity_all="malonyl (0.592); methylmalonyl (0.276);
                     ethylmalonyl (0.077); methoxymalonyl (0.055); "
                     /is_postmod=False
                     /pm_type
                     /pm_domain_type
                     /block_id=1
                     /corr_domain_id=7
                     /cluster_id=1
                     /substructure="CC"
                     /cluster_id_ori=1
                     /block_id_ori="3.0"
                     /CDS id="AVAG00591_full_contig_59"
     BGC_Module      complement(69399..76542)
                     /block_id=1
                     /block_id_ori="3.0"
                     /cluster_id=1
                     /cluster_id_ori=1
                     /domain_id="23 , 22 , 21 , 20 , 19 , 18"
                     /end_part=False
                     /epi="unknown"
                     /locus_tag="pks"
                     /module_index="1.0"
                     /module_type="pks"
                     /reduction="alkyl"
                     /specificity="malonyl"
                     /specificity_all="malonyl (0.592); methylmalonyl (0.276);
                     ethylmalonyl (0.077); methoxymalonyl (0.055); "
                     /start_part=False
                     /types="KS_PKS , AT_PKS , DH2_PKS , ER_PKS , KR_PKS , ACP"
     BGC_Domain      complement(69927..70493)
                     /index=22
                     /bitscore="112.9"
                     /evalue="1.1e-34"
                     /locus_id=59
                     /locus_tag="KR_PKS"
                     /prot_end=199
                     /prot_seq="TILISGGCGGLGLTMSRWMIEKRCVKRLMLMSRRSVAQIEQVDNPEYG
                     EWQRLQQAAKTYDAHIDLVQIDVTNFEDVRNLIEQLSQTPYPIRGIIHSAVVQEDRSLG
                     KLSQENLTHVLGPKARGAWNLHRASELAAPSLHFFVLFSSIRNHMIDLASGGYNAGNQF
                     LDILARYRAEKLNLPALSVSLPA"
                     /prot_start=10
                     /type="KR_PKS"
                     /module=True
                     /module_type="pks"
                     /reduction="alkyl"
                     /module_index="1.0"
                     /end_part=False
                     /start_part=False
                     /trans_AT=False
                     /epi="unknown"
                     /MT=False
                     /M_start="69398.0"
                     /M_end="76542.0"
                     /duplicate=False
                     /specificity="malonyl"
                     /probability="0.0"
                     /specificity_all="malonyl (0.592); methylmalonyl (0.276);
                     ethylmalonyl (0.077); methoxymalonyl (0.055); "
                     /is_postmod=False
                     /pm_type
                     /pm_domain_type
                     /block_id=1
                     /corr_domain_id=6
                     /cluster_id=1
                     /substructure="CC"
                     /cluster_id_ori=1
                     /block_id_ori="3.0"
                     /CDS id="AVAG00591_full_contig_59"
     CDS             complement(70572..75965)
                     /note="ID=1_60;partial=00;start_type=ATG;rbs_motif=None;rbs
                     _spacer=None;gc_cont=0.356;conf=99.99;score=598.71;cscore=5
                     96.62;sscore=2.08;rscore=-1.10;uscore=-0.83;tscore=2.76;"
                     /locus_tag="AVAG00591_full_contig_60"
                     /strand="-1"
                     /translation="MSDKINDDSDTFLARISKQLLLKRTISYEHLAIFISTDLAQLQNQ
                     IDAFLAQKNTSGLLLTTRPMLSSRKICFVYSGQGPQWWAMGRQLYKNEPVFRQWIQRID
                     AELTKINEDKWQLLDELMETKDEKTSRINDTNIAQPSIFAIQVALTALLNSWQIFPDTI
                     VSHSAGEQAAAFVSGRITLEEAIRIVYNRSRLQNRNTRQGGRMLAVSMSEEQVREDLLK
                     GIEHLVSIAVINSPHSVTLSGDEKTIDELFEILTTFHPNVFKARLRIENAFHSHQMDLF
                     NIQNEMLSTLGDISGLPLQDPQQMFNVQCSKARLYSSVYGGYVNEHTPLNAHHWWANVR
                     ECVRFYDAMTSIIQDDAADIFLEISPHPVLATSIDECCELHSLKHLTLPTLKRKEDEQT
                     TLLTSLTQLTSSPIVWQHYLESREIKSTDNDSELFETFPSYAFNTTSCWYESKDSVIER
                     LSYRLPSHPLLGIRQWTQQTNPTWRSLININLPQHAFLKDHKIQDAILFPASGYIELAL
                     TASRQLLSSTDDSQSIIVFEQVEFINALVLTEHELTEIFTQIVMPMREWFIYSRPWTTA
                     GQDCIRTSGMSGVDVLKSFTDTKLLNQHSLNEFTLHARGQIKIGDDKQQLPLLTDVPID
                     RDLCSTLEPDNVYTHLMSRGYQYGPLFRLMQSLHNTQSIVEGEIDCTIASQDNAPVYHL
                     IHPAVLDACLHPALAILPGISTTFIPVSINKITIYGEISTLNSPVQVRAAYHDNICGIA
                     KQRTYEFDCTICSNDTEMRKPLVSFDRITIQQVQGSQSGQWASNTSVFDKLNILVDLPN
                     QELTTHLDTIMDNYCLKTVWNDERIRIGAADLLPSTEYIIKAHIDSTGNADLIESVEPL
                     NLLAAYYAQMALEDLTLVPIQEQQQESLLAACRSLTIDSKAKPTYHSTQIYLMQLLRQF
                     PRLKPILSVLSTCGQNLRQVLSGQYDGIDVLLGDEKMESELQEIQSLISSHQTYFIFDI
                     LNQYLQEKFGKLLAERKLRIFWLGSGNNSDDLRVLLLLLDLSEKTDILIDINYTNSNPH
                     VLEQVEKTFTTQLKDQNRIRIIYDDKFDLFNNENNKNMIVESYDIIFGANKLQGNQDLS
                     YSLVILRQLLVPNGLLLLLELTDAPLYFDIIYGLIDQWWSPVDHRRALLNINQWTRTIR
                     EIDGFETVQTRNTSFGNSFIVVQKSTSSKVLSMLEERQSQAWLIFDDDSTPSMGNALKS
                     LLPSVNITLLHASNSSSDNICSKIEEMMTTYAQVHIIFAWSLNQKSVNDDSEMAIAQYE
                     TNICDTFIHILQTIQTAEPQSHPFVYVITQNVQPGAGSDINPIGSPLIGLARSLALEYE
                     QHHLKLIDLQSKSSPALIPSLVRTLAEHLIISRYADDLDEIVLQHDKQTDTIHRLEWHY
                     EMLQEKQDINESVKSEQTTIIPHNDADQQPFRLQVAPSRFLDDLTWVPDVKKNILHTDK
                     IEVRVHCVGINFRDVLKSSGRYPYMRPFAQTSNDQAMVDRDTEPGIDFIGTVARTHSNE
                     KVKVGDRVFGMAPGVFHSHVHLSPNEYVRIPDDCNHFTDEQLAALPNACMTVLYSLKYR
                     VNLQPGQTVLVHAATGGTGQACIQYCQSIGARVLATAGTDEKRRFLREHYGIEHVFNSR
                     DLSFVNGVRALLPNGVDIIVNSLSGSFLQESVKLLASQGHFIEWGKRDLFDKKKLSMFD
                     LRDDCSFHVIDITSLYVHRRDIFGQLIEELLQLIIKGVFKPIEPTQAYEPSDIIDIFKQ
                     CNNGQMSGKFVLRLTNSQQPLNLNCQSPPQCTEGSIYFSYF*"
     BGC_Domain      complement(70671..71600)
                     /index=23
                     /bitscore="199.3"
                     /evalue="4e-61"
                     /locus_id=60
                     /locus_tag="ER_PKS"
                     /prot_end=1765
                     /prot_seq="ILHTDKIEVRVHCVGINFRDVLKSSGRYPYMRPFAQTSNDQAMVDRDT
                     EPGIDFIGTVARTHSNEKVKVGDRVFGMAPGVFHSHVHLSPNEYVRIPDDCNHFTDEQL
                     AALPNACMTVLYSLKYRVNLQPGQTVLVHAATGGTGQACIQYCQSIGARVLATAGTDEK
                     RRFLREHYGIEHVFNSRDLSFVNGVRALLPNGVDIIVNSLSGSFLQESVKLLASQGHFI
                     EWGKRDLFDKKKLSMFDLRDDCSFHVIDITSLYVHRRDIFGQLIEELLQLIIKGVFKPI
                     EPTQAYEPSDIIDIFKQCNNGQMSGK"
                     /prot_start=1455
                     /type="ER_PKS"
                     /module=True
                     /module_type="pks"
                     /reduction="alkyl"
                     /module_index="1.0"
                     /end_part=False
                     /start_part=False
                     /trans_AT=False
                     /epi="unknown"
                     /MT=False
                     /M_start="69398.0"
                     /M_end="76542.0"
                     /duplicate=False
                     /specificity="malonyl"
                     /probability="0.0"
                     /specificity_all="malonyl (0.592); methylmalonyl (0.276);
                     ethylmalonyl (0.077); methoxymalonyl (0.055); "
                     /is_postmod=False
                     /pm_type
                     /pm_domain_type
                     /block_id=1
                     /corr_domain_id=5
                     /cluster_id=1
                     /substructure="CC"
                     /cluster_id_ori=1
                     /block_id_ori="3.0"
                     /CDS id="AVAG00591_full_contig_60"
     BGC_Domain      complement(73770..74489)
                     /index=24
                     /bitscore="75.3"
                     /evalue="2.5e-23"
                     /locus_id=60
                     /locus_tag="DH2_PKS"
                     /prot_end=732
                     /prot_seq="HAFLKDHKIQDAILFPASGYIELALTASRQLLSSTDDSQSIIVFEQVE
                     FINALVLTEHELTEIFTQIVMPMREWFIYSRPWTTAGQDCIRTSGMSGVDVLKSFTDTK
                     LLNQHSLNEFTLHARGQIKIGDDKQQLPLLTDVPIDRDLCSTLEPDNVYTHLMSRGYQY
                     GPLFRLMQSLHNTQSIVEGEIDCTIASQDNAPVYHLIHPAVLDACLHPALAILPGISTT
                     FIPVSINKITIYGEI"
                     /prot_start=492
                     /type="DH2_PKS"
                     /module=True
                     /module_type="pks"
                     /reduction="alkyl"
                     /module_index="1.0"
                     /end_part=False
                     /start_part=False
                     /trans_AT=False
                     /epi="unknown"
                     /MT=False
                     /M_start="69398.0"
                     /M_end="76542.0"
                     /duplicate=False
                     /specificity="malonyl"
                     /probability="0.0"
                     /specificity_all="malonyl (0.592); methylmalonyl (0.276);
                     ethylmalonyl (0.077); methoxymalonyl (0.055); "
                     /is_postmod=False
                     /pm_type
                     /pm_domain_type
                     /block_id=1
                     /corr_domain_id=4
                     /cluster_id=1
                     /substructure="CC"
                     /cluster_id_ori=1
                     /block_id_ori="3.0"
                     /CDS id="AVAG00591_full_contig_60"
     BGC_Domain      complement(74787..75746)
                     /index=26
                     /bitscore="239.1"
                     /evalue="4.4e-73"
                     /locus_id=60
                     /locus_tag="AT_PKS"
                     /prot_end=393
                     /prot_seq="VYSGQGPQWWAMGRQLYKNEPVFRQWIQRIDAELTKINEDKWQLLDEL
                     METKDEKTSRINDTNIAQPSIFAIQVALTALLNSWQIFPDTIVSHSAGEQAAAFVSGRI
                     TLEEAIRIVYNRSRLQNRNTRQGGRMLAVSMSEEQVREDLLKGIEHLVSIAVINSPHSV
                     TLSGDEKTIDELFEILTTFHPNVFKARLRIENAFHSHQMDLFNIQNEMLSTLGDISGLP
                     LQDPQQMFNVQCSKARLYSSVYGGYVNEHTPLNAHHWWANVRECVRFYDAMTSIIQDDA
                     ADIFLEISPHPVLATSIDECCELHSLKHLTLPTLKR"
                     /prot_start=73
                     /type="AT_PKS"
                     /module=True
                     /module_type="pks"
                     /reduction="alkyl"
                     /module_index="1.0"
                     /end_part=False
                     /start_part=False
                     /trans_AT=False
                     /epi="unknown"
                     /MT=False
                     /M_start="69398.0"
                     /M_end="76542.0"
                     /duplicate=False
                     /specificity="malonyl"
                     /probability="0.0"
                     /specificity_all="malonyl (0.592); methylmalonyl (0.276);
                     ethylmalonyl (0.077); methoxymalonyl (0.055); "
                     /is_postmod=False
                     /pm_type
                     /pm_domain_type
                     /block_id=1
                     /corr_domain_id=3
                     /cluster_id=1
                     /substructure="CC"
                     /cluster_id_ori=1
                     /block_id_ori="3.0"
                     /CDS id="AVAG00591_full_contig_60"
     CDS             complement(75958..76545)
                     /note="ID=1_61;partial=00;start_type=GTG;rbs_motif=None;rbs
                     _spacer=None;gc_cont=0.344;conf=100.00;score=45.82;cscore=4
                     8.18;sscore=-2.37;rscore=-1.10;uscore=0.56;tscore=-1.17;"
                     /locus_tag="AVAG00591_full_contig_61"
                     /strand="-1"
                     /translation="MEAHGTGTPVGDPIEANALGQFFHRSSMDPPLLIGSIKSNLGHTE
                     GAAGIAALIKVAMCMRHRAIPPNMHFTALNPKIEAQRYNLHVVQHYVPFPSVTNNPTII
                     GINSFGMGGNTTHAIVEEYRPQQKKLLNGFHHNHNDQNKLELKQSFVFLFSSKFKFFYS
                     YSFHYFLVLFSKKSRITCQTSRTIQYMVTRNV*"
     Post-Mod_Domain complement(76156..76323)
                     /index=27
                     /bitscore="36.8"
                     /domain_id=1
                     /evalue="1.8e-11"
                     /locus_id=61
                     /locus_tag="PF16197_6-Ring#5-Ring_PM"
                     /prot_end=130
                     /prot_seq="NPKIEAQRYNLHVVQHYVPFPSVTNNPTIIGINSFGMGGNTTHAIVEE
                     YRPQQKKL"
                     /prot_start=74
                     /type="PF16197_6-Ring#5-Ring_PM"
                     /module=False
                     /module_type="unknown"
                     /reduction="unknown"
                     /module_index="nan"
                     /end_part=False
                     /start_part=False
                     /trans_AT=False
                     /epi="unknown"
                     /MT=False
                     /M_start="nan"
                     /M_end="nan"
                     /duplicate=False
                     /specificity
                     /probability=0
                     /specificity_all
                     /is_postmod=True
                     /pm_type="6-Ring#5-Ring"
                     /pm_domain_type="PF16197"
                     /cluster_id="1.0"
                     /CDS id="AVAG00591_full_contig_61"
     BGC_Domain      complement(76177..76542)
                     /index=28
                     /bitscore="140.3"
                     /evalue="3.9e-43"
                     /locus_id=61
                     /locus_tag="KS_PKS"
                     /prot_end=123
                     /prot_seq="EAHGTGTPVGDPIEANALGQFFHRSSMDPPLLIGSIKSNLGHTEGAAG
                     IAALIKVAMCMRHRAIPPNMHFTALNPKIEAQRYNLHVVQHYVPFPSVTNNPTIIGINS
                     FGMGGNTTHAIVEEY"
                     /prot_start=1
                     /type="KS_PKS"
                     /module=True
                     /module_type="pks"
                     /reduction="alkyl"
                     /module_index="1.0"
                     /end_part=False
                     /start_part=False
                     /trans_AT=False
                     /epi="unknown"
                     /MT=False
                     /M_start="69398.0"
                     /M_end="76542.0"
                     /duplicate=False
                     /specificity="malonyl"
                     /probability="0.0"
                     /specificity_all="malonyl (0.592); methylmalonyl (0.276);
                     ethylmalonyl (0.077); methoxymalonyl (0.055); "
                     /is_postmod=False
                     /pm_type
                     /pm_domain_type
                     /block_id=1
                     /corr_domain_id=2
                     /cluster_id=1
                     /substructure="CC"
                     /cluster_id_ori=1
                     /block_id_ori="3.0"
                     /CDS id="AVAG00591_full_contig_61"
     Post-Mod_Domain complement(76333..76542)
                     /index=30
                     /bitscore="96.5"
                     /domain_id=2
                     /evalue="4.3e-30"
                     /locus_id=61
                     /locus_tag="PF02801_6-Ring_PM"
                     /prot_end=71
                     /prot_seq="EAHGTGTPVGDPIEANALGQFFHRSSMDPPLLIGSIKSNLGHTEGAAG
                     IAALIKVAMCMRHRAIPPNMHF"
                     /prot_start=1
                     /type="PF02801_6-Ring_PM"
                     /module=False
                     /module_type="unknown"
                     /reduction="unknown"
                     /module_index="nan"
                     /end_part=False
                     /start_part=False
                     /trans_AT=False
                     /epi="unknown"
                     /MT=False
                     /M_start="nan"
                     /M_end="nan"
                     /duplicate=False
                     /specificity
                     /probability=0
                     /specificity_all
                     /is_postmod=True
                     /pm_type="6-Ring"
                     /pm_domain_type="PF02801"
                     /cluster_id="1.0"
                     /CDS id="AVAG00591_full_contig_61"
     CDS             complement(76751..77563)
                     /note="ID=1_62;partial=00;start_type=ATG;rbs_motif=None;rbs
                     _spacer=None;gc_cont=0.368;conf=100.00;score=102.14;cscore=
                     102.39;sscore=-0.25;rscore=-1.10;uscore=-1.27;tscore=2.76;"
                     /locus_tag="AVAG00591_full_contig_62"
                     /strand="-1"
                     /translation="MTSKVIAQEPIAVVAIACEFAGDIHSATDLWHVLEQSKDVGSAIP
                     QERADLASFSAHMVNQDKDNQLSQNLIRGGYFLSNAQWDTFEQSFFGLSNNEALSIDPA
                     HRLLMLKFVHLIEDAGYTLEKMYGSRTSVHIGQFSTDNALTVSRMKPEFRLRLHGPNAS
                     LYNAAARLAYHFNLNGPNVSLDVACSSSLEAVRQAIQTLRAGEADMAVCGGVNAVYTPE
                     NILSGSLIGAQSPDGRSRSFSIDANGYAKGNIHIYYISLDIILMIYFR*"
     BGC_Domain      complement(76805..77539)
                     /index=31
                     /bitscore="188.3"
                     /evalue="8.8e-58"
                     /locus_id=62
                     /locus_tag="KSQ_PKS"
                     /prot_end=253
                     /prot_seq="EPIAVVAIACEFAGDIHSATDLWHVLEQSKDVGSAIPQERADLASFSA
                     HMVNQDKDNQLSQNLIRGGYFLSNAQWDTFEQSFFGLSNNEALSIDPAHRLLMLKFVHL
                     IEDAGYTLEKMYGSRTSVHIGQFSTDNALTVSRMKPEFRLRLHGPNASLYNAAARLAYH
                     FNLNGPNVSLDVACSSSLEAVRQAIQTLRAGEADMAVCGGVNAVYTPENILSGSLIGAQ
                     SPDGRSRSFSIDANGYAKGN"
                     /prot_start=8
                     /type="KSQ_PKS"
                     /module=False
                     /module_type="unknown"
                     /reduction="unknown"
                     /module_index="nan"
                     /end_part=False
                     /start_part=False
                     /trans_AT=False
                     /epi="unknown"
                     /MT=False
                     /M_start="nan"
                     /M_end="nan"
                     /duplicate=False
                     /specificity
                     /probability="0.0"
                     /specificity_all
                     /is_postmod=False
                     /pm_type
                     /pm_domain_type
                     /block_id="nan"
                     /corr_domain_id=1
                     /cluster_id="nan"
                     /substructure="nan"
                     /cluster_id_ori=1
                     /block_id_ori="3.0"
                     /CDS id="AVAG00591_full_contig_62"
     Post-Mod_Domain complement(76808..77539)
                     /index=32
                     /bitscore="161.6"
                     /domain_id=3
                     /evalue="9.9e-50"
                     /locus_id=62
                     /locus_tag="PF00109_5-Ring_PM"
                     /prot_end=252
                     /prot_seq="EPIAVVAIACEFAGDIHSATDLWHVLEQSKDVGSAIPQERADLASFSA
                     HMVNQDKDNQLSQNLIRGGYFLSNAQWDTFEQSFFGLSNNEALSIDPAHRLLMLKFVHL
                     IEDAGYTLEKMYGSRTSVHIGQFSTDNALTVSRMKPEFRLRLHGPNASLYNAAARLAYH
                     FNLNGPNVSLDVACSSSLEAVRQAIQTLRAGEADMAVCGGVNAVYTPENILSGSLIGAQ
                     SPDGRSRSFSIDANGYAKG"
                     /prot_start=8
                     /type="PF00109_5-Ring_PM"
                     /module=False
                     /module_type="unknown"
                     /reduction="unknown"
                     /module_index="nan"
                     /end_part=False
                     /start_part=False
                     /trans_AT=False
                     /epi="unknown"
                     /MT=False
                     /M_start="nan"
                     /M_end="nan"
                     /duplicate=False
                     /specificity
                     /probability=0
                     /specificity_all
                     /is_postmod=True
                     /pm_type="5-Ring"
                     /pm_domain_type="PF00109"
                     /cluster_id="1.0"
                     /CDS id="AVAG00591_full_contig_62"
     CDS             81077..82519
                     /note="ID=1_63;partial=00;start_type=ATG;rbs_motif=None;rbs
                     _spacer=None;gc_cont=0.291;conf=100.00;score=171.99;cscore=
                     170.40;sscore=1.59;rscore=-1.10;uscore=-0.07;tscore=2.76;"
                     /locus_tag="AVAG00591_full_contig_63"
                     /strand="1"
                     /translation="MQTESFSERSIRTRDYLSKTRQQNAENLTLIWFDTSISENSDAKK
                     YSIFIDEFHHIFNDIHVFNDIDIFIDYITDIKNEYIFLIITNSSTIQTSLEQILNQLRQ
                     IHLFYIFYEEKTSNQQELYLEKHKKCRGIFSSITNICAQLRKDVKICEHNLIGFNVIGN
                     EDSTNDEQEANFMYAQLLKEYLKDIANNETSNLTEMIEYCRRKYVDNHQELNRIDELEK
                     NYQNHSSIWWYTRDGFMYKMLNKALRLQDIETFYAMRLFVKELHGQLVYLHHYQQNNSI
                     NSSDFNEIILYRGQQMSSNEFLKLKNNQGGLLSINSFLSTSKNRDVAEMFAGNNALLDD
                     NMTAVLLKIHARNNDTDMPVFAQIDEISFFGDGENEVLFSMGTVFRIESIIQQNSHDDF
                     WLVELTLTNANDPQLTELTRYMREQVQHATPRDRLYNLLLNIGKYTEAKQFLQLALNEV
                     NNSDQQSQAALHHQIGFIYHEM*"
     CDS             82568..83179
                     /note="ID=1_64;partial=00;start_type=TTG;rbs_motif=None;rbs
                     _spacer=None;gc_cont=0.291;conf=100.00;score=74.41;cscore=8
                     3.00;sscore=-8.59;rscore=-1.10;uscore=0.91;tscore=-9.15;"
                     /locus_tag="AVAG00591_full_contig_64"
                     /strand="1"
                     /translation="MSYLSDDDPEFALTFANMSGVYRELGQLDVALIYIQQALDIDQRH
                     SNHETILAARFHCMGMILHDQNKIDEAIEQFEKVLTIWMRNLPSTHPTIAESLNNLATI
                     YYEQKHYDQALNMYKKCLDIETKSLLIEHPSLAITYNNIAFTYYHKGFYQDALDHSLKA
                     IELSTRALGERHPNTQSFQNTLQIIRQKLTSLIENENEDH*"
     CDS             complement(83295..83429)
                     /note="ID=1_65;partial=00;start_type=ATG;rbs_motif=None;rbs
                     _spacer=None;gc_cont=0.363;conf=71.61;score=4.02;cscore=4.8
                     0;sscore=-0.78;rscore=-2.08;uscore=0.49;tscore=1.46;"
                     /locus_tag="AVAG00591_full_contig_65"
                     /strand="-1"
                     /translation="MAKNTQKKRKRIREAHAERALDAKYKLQRYRTERKENNNRERIT*
                     "
     CDS             83617..83922
                     /note="ID=1_66;partial=00;start_type=ATG;rbs_motif=None;rbs
                     _spacer=None;gc_cont=0.281;conf=99.54;score=23.43;cscore=23
                     .11;sscore=0.32;rscore=-1.10;uscore=-1.34;tscore=2.76;"
                     /locus_tag="AVAG00591_full_contig_66"
                     /strand="1"
                     /translation="MDNHRLRAIILKLQDRLSNDDRKRLHFYLGNDVPRRIRDDPTLSG
                     TLSLMDSLFDQDKINEKDFTFLINAFDEIQCIDAMKLLRGKFFVLFILNLFPFVFY*"
     CDS             83909..84229
                     /note="ID=1_67;partial=00;start_type=TTG;rbs_motif=None;rbs
                     _spacer=None;gc_cont=0.265;conf=98.50;score=18.20;cscore=27
                     .00;sscore=-8.80;rscore=-1.10;uscore=0.26;tscore=-9.15;"
                     /locus_tag="AVAG00591_full_contig_67"
                     /strand="1"
                     /translation="MYFINLEYRRHNQSDGQNQSVESLSMIMPPMLNQILEDQHQNEDK
                     YSMPQRKHLTIFIFYIYRKSNLVLVNEKNTCGNNTNINQIPMMNSNEKPQPPTYKRKQL
                     VN*"
     CDS             84236..84523
                     /note="ID=1_68;partial=00;start_type=ATG;rbs_motif=None;rbs
                     _spacer=None;gc_cont=0.233;conf=93.80;score=11.82;cscore=9.
                     99;sscore=1.82;rscore=-1.10;uscore=-1.05;tscore=2.76;"
                     /locus_tag="AVAG00591_full_contig_68"
                     /strand="1"
                     /translation="MWKFLLLFILLLIVGCGILIFFSIKNFIDIDRLKILHNLFIVRIQ
                     LLETSNNQSIEKIQELKYKMEQFRKTRNYFNRVVLKSKLDSINTYFLMIA*"
     CDS             84772..85734
                     /note="ID=1_69;partial=00;start_type=TTG;rbs_motif=None;rbs
                     _spacer=None;gc_cont=0.388;conf=100.00;score=105.55;cscore=
                     114.80;sscore=-9.25;rscore=-1.10;uscore=1.65;tscore=-9.15;"
                     /locus_tag="AVAG00591_full_contig_69"
                     /strand="1"
                     /translation="MILNFASYFNFISAPLRSPSIDIYPNAKWTENGVTVAGGKEAGNK
                     ANQLYQPLGLYVDDNETVYVSEWENNRITEWKSGAENGRVVAGGNSTYKLANPRDVILD
                     KIGNSLIICDRSNRRVVQWRRENGTNGETMISNISCWGLTMDEKGSLYVTDDERHEVRR
                     YERGESEGIVVAGGKGGGNRLDQLSQPTYVFVDQDRSVYVSEYNNHRVMKWEEGAKQGI
                     IVAGGHNTGNELKQLYFPEGIVVDRLGTVYVADAGNARIMRWIKGATQGNIIVGGKNRG
                     GQSNQLNWPVGLSFDRHGNFYVGDTRNHRVQKFILSSNE*"
     CDS             complement(85915..87336)
                     /note="ID=1_70;partial=00;start_type=ATG;rbs_motif=None;rbs
                     _spacer=None;gc_cont=0.405;conf=100.00;score=74.74;cscore=7
                     6.39;sscore=-1.65;rscore=-1.10;uscore=-2.66;tscore=2.76;"
                     /locus_tag="AVAG00591_full_contig_70"
                     /strand="-1"
                     /translation="MSDMLKKIFNKRSIEQLYVYILILVAFSGGTSTRILPSRKQSTSP
                     VGQTRGVNSMREQFRQNMQKYFESSTTGKGLIDFLSLAHPDRIGIHIDNNDYLHLSYDP
                     NLFVSDARIFDAYNVIPKIENTAFQTSLSQKQTVPIHRQGSDNIMSGVFLQQDCLQDQV
                     SDLLAKQILGKDSVYLAQSGYAANYGLLQAIVIPATSHVYIDTAAHESLWQGASRGIIH
                     KIKHNCLDDLEQNLRKFGSGIIVVDSLYSAKGSIANLVELCDLKELYNCMLVVDESHSI
                     GLYGPHGRGLAALANVTNRIDFITGSLAKAYCVRAGFIAGRVQEVLYVREKSSSSIFSS
                     ALMTWDLQRLQRAIAIIYNADNKRKRLMDIARVVRHAAVTLKFDVEQPSLPSPILCLNG
                     GPNILSKKLQIYFENAGISGAIFVAPATPPTRSILRLTLHAGLSDEDVARIISTLESIA
                     RCHRADLPHTFLKHS*"
     CDS             complement(89611..89748)
                     /note="ID=1_71;partial=00;start_type=ATG;rbs_motif=None;rbs
                     _spacer=None;gc_cont=0.384;conf=86.99;score=8.27;cscore=10.
                     63;sscore=-2.36;rscore=-2.03;uscore=-1.17;tscore=1.49;"
                     /locus_tag="AVAG00591_full_contig_71"
                     /strand="-1"
                     /translation="MWSIRTAKYKAQVTDGQITSVTVELIEDGTIIHSRTVTEQEYRRG
                     *"
     CDS             complement(90324..90641)
                     /note="ID=1_72;partial=00;start_type=TTG;rbs_motif=None;rbs
                     _spacer=None;gc_cont=0.362;conf=99.60;score=24.03;cscore=34
                     .27;sscore=-10.24;rscore=-1.10;uscore=0.65;tscore=-9.15;"
                     /locus_tag="AVAG00591_full_contig_72"
                     /strand="-1"
                     /translation="MLFSYDLGDIIIERWLPYGPLPERRTIVEEASGAAVAYPEPRNKI
                     IVYEHIEPHVVRQFEREGVIREDPANYVARYGDSLLDSTTLIKMARNAGVFEDLVNFFF
                     I*"
     CDS             complement(90975..91511)
                     /note="ID=1_73;partial=00;start_type=TTG;rbs_motif=None;rbs
                     _spacer=None;gc_cont=0.330;conf=99.98;score=36.92;cscore=46
                     .23;sscore=-9.31;rscore=-1.10;uscore=1.58;tscore=-9.15;"
                     /locus_tag="AVAG00591_full_contig_73"
                     /strand="-1"
                     /translation="MIRIGTESKNQEFFVKIISLYIYRIDKDEFRKWASNNEGMSSSTY
                     ETSTNGVYLRNTSGSRLNRNNYETSTSEIYLNGNNTRRLQRNTYDTRGTVTVTNDLTNE
                     SVIETNSLEETDRYLERAINIYRDRNPLVIRKAVVDKPVTYQQRILVRYLQPPAVRPPG
                     VIKRIFVNTILLMFI*"
     CDS             93416..94369
                     /note="ID=1_74;partial=00;start_type=GTG;rbs_motif=GGA/GAG/
                     AGG;rbs_spacer=5-10bp;gc_cont=0.435;conf=100.00;score=47.90
                     ;cscore=48.08;sscore=-0.18;rscore=2.17;uscore=-1.17;tscore=
                     -1.17;"
                     /locus_tag="AVAG00591_full_contig_74"
                     /strand="1"
                     /translation="MLLLHEFRLGHKATEAANSICGTMGQGLVSTGNAQRWFNHFKNGD
                     LELDDVPRSGRPMELDVDLLKQLIEQDPRSTLRCLAEQLGCSHTTVEKHLKELGKTWKY
                     GVWIPHELSSHQLQQRVDTCMDLITSHRNYQWLSNLITGDEKWVLNVNYTRGRQWLSTG
                     QTGVATPKTDPHPKKLMLSVWWSIKGVIHWEILLNSYTITTDLYCQQLDRVAQKLEGKQ
                     DRVYFLHDNARPHIAQLTREKLLKLGWITVPHPPYSPDLAPTDYHLFRSLSNDLRDKKF
                     KDESDVKRSLSSSLMKNLRTSTSAGSCLCQNVRDKW*"
ORIGIN
        1 tttcgataga ccagtaatat tgtaatatgc agtatcatcc agagaagcat cattatcaaa
       61 atcaaatgct atgttgcttt gagtaactgt acgaaagctg ttgaatattt tctcaatgtc
      121 ttgagaagta aaagaaacaa gatcagaatc aaatggaata attcgatgaa tggcttcata
      181 agacaattgt cctctgcaga aatgatcgcc acaacaacga gctccaggtg atatatatat
      241 tcctcgtttg ataaacaatg tattcctatc ttcttcattt aatcgagttc gattattgca
      301 gtttctcact ccacaaacaa tacaagaact aaacagataa taaaaataag atccctaaaa
      361 acatcttttc atattttact tttcatcttt gctacatcga ttcactctga tctttactga
      421 ttcaatttgt tttgatgtct gagtagattt tgtgttattt ttctcttcta aacccatatt
      481 ctatatatac aaaaaatatt tcacatgtta aagttacatg agatattact tcttcaattt
      541 catcgtcgtt ttcattcaat ttatcatcat caataaggtc atcaatctgg tcctttgttt
      601 tacgatacca tctttcatac tttgatcggc atcctttgca aacataagac gtacaatcgt
      661 gtcttttatg acaccgagca gagagatata gtttcagcaa taaattagtg atcggtcgtg
      721 cattatcaac aactgtatta cactgaaaac atcttgcccg aggattacga ggcattgtat
      781 attgtcaaat taacggtaac gaattgaacg ttaaacaaaa tatatatgac agaacggaaa
      841 aaaatgacgt catcatcgtc aacgaatagt tctgtcttta agtatctttt ttaaaatgaa
      901 gtatttctca tttgaaattg acctaacaaa ttgaattaaa ataataaagt tgttcttaca
      961 gaaatttcaa aatgttaata ttgactaatg tcgaaaaatt acaagatata ttaacatgtc
     1021 atcattttaa ggctgaaaaa tgttgctttt taacacaaaa gatataagaa ttttttattt
     1081 gagatatgtc tgaatatcct ttgaatgaaa attatattaa ctgtcgcttc tatcaaaaac
     1141 aataattaaa taataattga ctaatacata aaaaaagtga atttttcgtg catcgaacat
     1201 agtttttgac ttttatgaat accgggacca actcgaaatt aaatgattta tataccagtt
     1261 tgtagcgctt tcttcgctct atcaaatggt atataagcga aagcggctca cgcaaaaaat
     1321 gtattgaaaa agtcaaaatt agataaaata atgtataaaa taatatattt ttaatagtag
     1381 taaattatag aaaaatagta gtaataattg gtttaaagac atgatcttta tatagaacga
     1441 tgcagaattc aatgctcttt ccaatgaaga taaaatgagc tttatatatt tttcaaaggt
     1501 tttctgtttt agtcaaaaac tggcccatta taaatacaaa taatatgtat aaaagcccct
     1561 ataatatttt atgatatttt cacatgaaag catgttcaaa tacgcttagt attgcttgaa
     1621 tttgctctaa tatagcttat ctcactttcc tagaacaatt tctcgacgaa gttttgataa
     1681 attcctttga gcccattttc cattgcttat acgcccctgt cctttaaagt agagctgtga
     1741 tgtggtatgg tatattccta catgatcata aggactttta catatacatg atgtatgagt
     1801 gttttccttt cgttcttggt ctttttccta tatgcacata tatatatata tatacacgtt
     1861 tctctatatg tatatatgtg tgtgtgaaga tatacatata tcttacgttt ctcttctctc
     1921 tctctctttc cgatctactt gtctctctat ttccaataaa gaactcttca tatatattca
     1981 cttaaatata tacgttcatt gcttggaact acaagacgtg acagaaagtg atgatgagat
     2041 tatcgaataa gatatatgaa tatttttact attgcaaatt acgatagttt ttgaaatctt
     2101 ataagaaaaa ggaacaatcg atgcgtgatg aattatgtat tttaaaattt aagaatttta
     2161 tattgtattt gatgaattag tggaaataaa ttactaaata tttgtgacat gatgacatgt
     2221 tgtttataaa aagaaagttc ttgctaagtt cacagtttga aaaccataaa atatattttc
     2281 taagtataca tgaagcataa tgatagagag aaaaaataga gcagaatttc ctttcaattt
     2341 cgattatatc actgaataag tatataaata tgttgattca atatagaaaa cttcattctt
     2401 tatcaaagta aaatgtcatc tacatcaaat aacactgtca atgaatatca acgaccaact
     2461 aatcgtacag ttatatttat tttatttgca attttattta taccatcatt attatgttca
     2521 atatttattt tttacaattg tattcgaatg cgagaattac gtcaacatcc accaaatcgt
     2581 gttatactta ctttacttgt acttttattg attcaagtaa attttctaaa ttataaaatt
     2641 aaaaaatcta aattattttc tctttcaaag gctttattcg accttccatg tcgattatat
     2701 tatctttata aaggtacatc acctattcat aatgaaatat tctgtcaact atggagtttt
     2761 actataacaa cattaaatgt cgtaggttta catttaatgg ccttaggatc aattgaaaga
     2821 tatcttcttg tatttcatca tcgatatata tcaaaatatc gtttatattt atcaacaata
     2881 ccaataatta tttgtataat ttatccaatc atatggtatg ttacattaat gtatacagca
     2941 tggtggtgta catatacacc tgattatggt gaagttgaat gtggattacc atgttatata
     3001 acagcatctt cattttattt atcatttatt atttatgttc atcatttaat accggtattt
     3061 acaacaacat ttgctaatat tattttagtt ggacgtgtat tacatcaaca agctaaaatg
     3121 aaacgaaata attcttggcg aaaaaattta caaatgacaa cacaattact ttcaattgct
     3181 tttctttatc ttattctctg gttaccacat tgtattcttg cttctattcc tttatttgta
     3241 caaggtgata taagcattca agcaagattt ctttatacag aatattttgc taatttaact
     3301 tcaatctttg tttgtctttg tccatttatt gcattaattg gtcttaatca tttacataat
     3361 aaaataaaat atgggattca aattatacga aaatgctttt tgccatgtta cgatagacaa
     3421 gtggcttcag ttgcacctga atagcatcaa attaaaataa tgaacaattc tcttttcttt
     3481 ctcgtttata acctttagtt attgatcttt atgttgtttt gtatcgtttg aaataaaagg
     3541 gtgtgggtgt tgggtgggtg gggtgggtgt aagtgtagag agatgactcc ttcacccaca
     3601 cccatttcta aacctttgat tcgtttgatc atatatatgc gttcgttttc tcctctatgg
     3661 tcggtctgat gtggtgtgta tctgtgtgta tttatcatca tcaaataaac tctagcaagt
     3721 actagaaatt ccatttagtt gatacgagaa catcttcatc tagttgtctt aaacttcgaa
     3781 tagtcactct ttgtccacgc gccaaaagac atactgcagg aattgctact gcacctgaat
     3841 ttggcatctg tttagtcgga gtccgaacac catcgatgat aaaagtaaat tctccgattg
     3901 cattttttgg aatatcaagt tctaatccaa ttactccctt atcaccttta aatttcggta
     3961 agtcactatg aatcgatttt gtattataaa caatatcacc ggtatatgga tcatatgacc
     4021 aagcacttgc cgatgaaccc aaataaccaa aaagactcca gtcaggctct atattccaat
     4081 ctaatagaaa tccaacacct atctgccaat ttttcactgc ttcgacatga aattctaaaa
     4141 accattttcc tgaatgtaat tttgcctctg ttgagacggg aaaccagatg actcttgatt
     4201 cgttgaccca ttccactgtg cgaccatcag cactgaatac aagaggagaa tcatctgttc
     4261 ttgatggtaa agaaaaacga aaagaaccaa agtcattcat ttgttctgat gaaaacgttg
     4321 aagaatccaa caggtaggcc tctttatagg tttttccagt agtagacccg tttggatgta
     4381 agatgaagac catgaatacg ggatggacaa taaatggtgt gataatacac aatactgtaa
     4441 aatgacgtct caactccata tgtatttgca cttgtaacag aagaaaataa tctgtataca
     4501 cgggtgtaaa agttaccaaa tcttgtttca gaaaaacgtt tctcttagaa ttttgcaaat
     4561 atatatatat atatatatat gtatatatga acggtacaag agaaaggaag tgactctatt
     4621 gaatcactca agcgaaaagc aaaaggaaag aactgagcgc atttatacac tacttcaaat
     4681 taacgaacca taaattagaa tgacacatgt ttcagtattg catcagattc atgtctacct
     4741 ttaacgaagg aagaacagga aaaaaataca aaaaaggttt ttctctatat ctactgtacc
     4801 gtatagtaca catttttaac cataatcatg ttatttatct taacattaag aatgtgactg
     4861 tagattcttc ttttttgtct actctcatct cattttaagg ccccgccccc taagaaaaag
     4921 tcagttttcg agaaaatttt cgaaattgag ataaatgcat gggaagatag cctgtctttg
     4981 gatcttttgg aaaccataaa gaattcttct caaaacctct tttttcctga aaaatcttca
     5041 tgatttctat tgaaaaatca tgcttttttt gcagtaaata aaaaatcttt ttcgtttgtt
     5101 ctccgtttgt attttcttaa ttttatttcc aagatttctg ggccagggtc catggtatac
     5161 ttcttttttt gtttttgttc gatagagcat gccaagatgc agagcactgt agagtccttt
     5221 tttaattaac ctttgttttt gattaaagat ttaaagcact tatataatta ggcgcccatt
     5281 ttttagcgca tagaacttct gatgcctttt ttcgatgaaa aagtaactat ttaaaaaaag
     5341 ggctctgcag tgctctgcat cctgagatgt tctttctagc aaaaaaacga aaaaaaagtc
     5401 taccatggct atgaaccgag aagtcttgga aataagatga cctacttttt agcttgtttg
     5461 cctcatgtct ccggaaaaca aggtgatatc gagctgaaat ttttaccaca gactctcctc
     5521 ttcagcccta acgtatgctc caaatttcat ttcatttgaa ctttcctaag ccaagttcgg
     5581 tttttgaggg ggccttaacg gatctgttca tatttataaa gtgttcgaat atgtacatga
     5641 agatgaacga agagtaagtt ctggcaaaat tacttataaa atgtgcttat agcattcctt
     5701 tgtatcctcc tatagtctta aaagacagtc catgagaata tcgagtattc agtatgaggg
     5761 gtatactctc acgattttta cccccctaac tttcaattgc atattgaaga gcatcatcaa
     5821 aaactactat atccaaattt ttagctcatt tgagcttatt ttcgaagagt tatgaagtac
     5881 acactgaaca ctactcacca aaaactcgaa attttcatgt ttttaacaga tacttagttt
     5941 ttaaaacttt tctccactgc ttaccagcta cccagaatga tttatagtga tttagataga
     6001 gaaaaggaag ggctatcgaa tgcataaaaa tttttacaga ttgaagtagc aagtagcctt
     6061 cgtattcgct ccacaacata cttgacatag atatcaatct tgagggtgag ggtggttgtg
     6121 tttgaaataa aagtagaaag acttctaatt attgatcttt aagacttgta cacgatgaaa
     6181 ctcttttaaa gtttgattag aatatatcca tagatacgcg tcaataagta cgagtaatct
     6241 agtgaagaag gattataaaa acagagccgg actcgaacct atatcttccg ataaccggtc
     6301 ggctattcta ccaattaaac tatccgattc tctcctctgc cttaaataaa gacaacgtat
     6361 acacattcaa aatcgaaaat ataaaagtta tatttctctc aggataatag ttgtttatga
     6421 atcaatgtta gaaatcttat tgctgtacga gaacctctaa atttaaaacc cgaattaaaa
     6481 taatcttcta atatagcaaa acagaactct tgtccacgat tgaattaata tataaaatat
     6541 gaatacaatc aagacaatag agttaccata tttttctcga ttataaaatc cggagaatta
     6601 aattaaatta ataaatacaa caagggtgtg ggtgtggatg gggtgtcttc tcttccaaca
     6661 accacccttc ttatgtttct ttcaatgttc gatttattaa tatgaaagat gtttgacttg
     6721 gaataatttg ttcagactta acaaatgatt tatctgatga aaaatcaaat tttacagtac
     6781 aaatcagttt tttttctttt ttatataata gttgataaga tttattatta aagattttct
     6841 tattaaaatc ttcaactcaa attaatgaag gaaatacagt ggtaattcat tatcgtgcat
     6901 ctcgtattct atgtcaaatt attgaaatca aatcgaatga atgtgtttta gttaaactaa
     6961 tcccataaga agtaatgtat gtggaaagat ttaacgatta tccatcatta agtcgaatta
     7021 taatcgatgt tgaaccgaag atctaatttt atttcatata aaagataata caactattcc
     7081 aactgccttt aaaggttacg agtgtgaaag tcgagaaaag acaatttaaa cgaatgaatc
     7141 aattagttta ttattattag aaaaaagaaa tttaaaactg aataatttag ataccatgtt
     7201 caatttgtaa tccgagaaga gcaactatat tgggtgacat cgtgttaagg caaatagatg
     7261 tccaatggta ctgtttattg aatgactgct attcgagctt tttgtgcacg cgtttcggca
     7321 ctgtcataat tcttgaccac aactttagcg tctgttcgaa gaacatacac tcttaatccc
     7381 aaacccaaaa taaatatcac ttttataatg agatgtgtac gattacgaac aatatactaa
     7441 acatttcatc aagtaaaaaa ccatgtttac ataagacgat atagccataa cctcgttcaa
     7501 tcaattgtca ataatgtggt ttacgacaac aaaatgaaaa agctccgaca gttcctacac
     7561 ccgcaaaagc gctacaatca ggtccataca aataattaac atatgaaatc cattgttgaa
     7621 cttcaagttt aattaaatag cgaacgctat tacgtaaata ttcataattt tgtccattga
     7681 aataatgttt tgcaccataa taaatgtttc caaagaatat caaaccagtg acacaagcaa
     7741 atacaatacc agctatataa tgcatgcggt gtattactgc tagaaaactt ttcttcacaa
     7801 tttagacaag ctcgtataat ccacattaaa catgtaataa taaatgttgg aatacaacct
     7861 ataaaaagag ataaccatcg ttgacgatcc aaacgtctac ttcgttcaat tacattatca
     7921 acaatttcta tgttcgataa aacagaagca caactaggac tacaacgatc atctatatta
     7981 attgtagtat cctgttgttg tgattgtgat tgtgattctg aagtattatt caattcagtg
     8041 ggtaaagtaa cttcagaggt tgaattcaca gttaattaaa tgtccataga atagttataa
     8101 atacaaaaga agtattttaa caaatatctc atgatagtag ataaataaaa taagaaaaaa
     8161 aaatttatgt agcaatttta acagaaaaaa agataccggc aagtaaagat atctatcatt
     8221 ttgataaaaa catcacgtca gtaaagttgg cagcagattc gcgttttttt ggtcggcatt
     8281 cgttagagta cttgtgttcg ctctctagat gcttgtgtta ggtgcagaat ttaattctgt
     8341 atcgagtgat gtaatttgag ggtgagtgtg ggtcttatgt tagaatcgcc acactcaccc
     8401 cttatcggac tctagtccag acttccataa tcgaagttcc accgctgaca atcaactggt
     8461 tactgttgac aaaagtaagg gcatcactgt tttgttgcaa agcaaagtgc tctatggcca
     8521 tgtcgggtgt gaccatatat agtttgtttc ctccagttgt aatgaaaaag ggatcattcc
     8581 catcggtccg aatcatagtc ccgccgtagt cacggtcaac atagacagtt ctgaagttga
     8641 tcatattaaa accgttaaag ttaacttgga aacgtttatc acgcttcact tgacgtacac
     8701 aaacagaagc tgtcagacag aagcttgtac tgccactggt gaaaggtctg cgacacccat
     8761 catcaaaatc gatatttcga atacgttgga agtcatcatc gtaaatgtcg ataccgtcaa
     8821 aatcatcgtc aacattattc atccatagcc atagatgatc gctattcgct gctacatgta
     8881 tatatgacca atctctcctt atctctggat agatcttaaa tttactagtt ccaaattgaa
     8941 ctttatagac tgcattatct gtggcacaga tgaatgaatt tatacgtcct caccgaatca
     9001 catcccgtat tcgtgattgt ttccacgttc ggcaaggatc agatattcgc gaattgtgga
     9061 gatagtgata agcgatgatg tcaggttgat tgtccgaata gcttacatag aatatattat
     9121 ttccatcaga cgcaagtaaa tcaacagtgt aggtagcctg aatagaatga ttataccact
     9181 gcggacacat ttcgctataa gacaatccag tagtactgat agtgcttata tgcgcttttg
     9241 tcctttcaaa tcgttcttcc cttacatgaa aagtgtgagt agcatcactc gaagaggttc
     9301 gtgttgtatt cgaatagtcg atggtgaaat ctaatggagg taaattaaag gtgagtacgt
     9361 aggttggaat atgggcggat gggtttcgtt ccgtggttgc gcagtacctg tctgagaaac
     9421 cgtcaatttt ttgtagttgt gtttgaagtt tcttcaaatt atttggttta tggttatcat
     9481 tgccaggtat atgttgaagt tggctgctta cagtttgttt ttgggcctcg atctggtgga
     9541 tccaactcta gaatcattgc tctataacat taccacctag tgccgatgta ttcactcacc
     9601 aatgcctttt ctttctccac ttcgaaattt tctagaatct tcttcaaata accgctcgat
     9661 tcttccttcg agcctttgtc gaacaattgc ttcacttctt cagtgaattg atccacctct
     9721 ctctggattc taaacttttt tatatcaata ttttcttgaa ttttaacaca taactgctgt
     9781 aaatcctcaa gatctcgaac gaagtcttgt ggtggtgtca acgatggcga agtcatttgt
     9841 taactcaata taaaattcga caacaatcta caataaatat atagcaaaaa tgttactgat
     9901 gggattttta agccatattg aggatggatg gatggatgga tgggtgaggg tgtggtgtga
     9961 gtataggtac tcttttcatt tcacacccac acctacccat gcatgtatct acgcaaacag
    10021 ttgaattatg agaaagaata tttttgcaaa tttctatcta gctctttgat tacgcccctc
    10081 tcaaacaaaa agaaatattg tcggtatatc gatataacca ctgttgcaaa agttctgaga
    10141 caaaatgttc gttcgttttt cgagtacatg aaagcgactg gtgagaatca taagtggtca
    10201 gtaagaagca gaattctgtg ttttttccaa atatgtgttc agaatttttg tctgacttag
    10261 ggctgtttca ctgcgaataa atgttcgaaa ggctcaaaat tgatgtttgt agaagcaaaa
    10321 aaggggtttt tgcgcatccc atacttttcg tagatcgtat ttttggacaa gtttgtctca
    10381 acattattgc aaaacgttca attctctaca aaaaattaga gctaaaaaaa caaaacttat
    10441 gttcatttcc ctaaaagcta ttttcacata catcgacatt tatcaaacca ccaatttttc
    10501 acaattggcc ttttaaagtg cagcagattt taaatgtgtt tcgtgcaata tagaagaaaa
    10561 ctagatatga catctcgtag agcagaattc gctttacgaa acagaaatat taaaaaagcg
    10621 tttcatattt cgtctgatta aatttcaatc aaaacacaaa atagctgaca gtaaaattct
    10681 gtacaaacat ttattcgcag tgaaacagcc ctaagtcaga caaaaactct gaacacatat
    10741 ttagaaaaaa cacagaattt tgcttcttac ttgagggtgt gggtgtgcgt gtcttcgtgc
    10801 agattagtga atttgagatc tttattttcg ccaaacttca gcttaaaaac caaatttttg
    10861 tctctttcga agaagacgct tcctaaaggt tttttagaaa ccggagagtg ttgatgaagg
    10921 ttacaatttt tgttctacat ccacaccctc acccataccg atcaattaaa tacgatccat
    10981 cttgaattgg tgcatatgat aatgactatg aaatcactgc tactgaatct ttgtgtaatt
    11041 gcgaatcacg ttatataagc ttaacacctc catcagtttt gttaaaataa attgaaattc
    11101 agttttctaa gccgataaca acattttcaa taatgaattt tttttcatta tctataaacc
    11161 tttttttagt aattatttct gatgaaaaag tatatttatg tagaagttat tataatgttt
    11221 tatattatat taagtcgatg cagcagacga ggatgcaaat gggtatgagt tagagagaaa
    11281 tacaatacac acattcacac ctacatctta atgtgttgtc attgtttgta taggttgtat
    11341 acgacatttt tgtctataat aaagaatctt taataattca cgtaattgag atgttaataa
    11401 agcgaatgtg attggtaaaa ctgaaaatga taaagcaaac aataaccatc caattttata
    11461 ataaattgga tcaatataat tagtaactac aaaactaagc catattataa tagttggaaa
    11521 cgaaagtgta gtaagaattc ctatcaagat aataatccga cgaagaacaa caaaatctcg
    11581 tcgattagtt tgttgacgat tttgtaaaat agattgactt tttgttttgt tcatataatg
    11641 aataattgaa gtatacatca atacaatact aaacattgga aaggaataag caatcacacc
    11701 agcatataat gtaccttgaa aatttgaaaa caaaatttca caaaaataac attcggatat
    11761 gtattcaatc caatgttgag ttaacaatgg aatcaataaa agaaagtcaa ttaaccaatg
    11821 aataagagtt aattgaaata taaattgaaa agtttgaagt tgtttatatt tgtataaaac
    11881 aattcgaaaa aaacgaaagc atgttaagag aaaaaatgaa tgatataata aacaagtacc
    11941 aacatgtaaa agatatgaac gtatataaca ccaaggataa tttaatggaa ttatttcata
    12001 aagactacca tagagactat atccatacat atttaataaa atgcaacaga taaatataat
    12061 agagatatag gtattacata tgagaaacat cggagtattt agaagatatt tagaacgata
    12121 tataaaaata agagaaagaa ttataactga agataaaagt ccaattgctg caaaagttaa
    12181 taccattata tcgatgataa gactgatagt agtattcatg gcaacaattt cgtgtacgaa
    12241 tgataaggaa attttttttc atagatattt atactcgtaa gcaaatgaat acaatgctac
    12301 gcctatatta aaacgtgcat ttagtctagt tatagattta gtataataag tatagaaaat
    12361 ctttccaaag tatttaagaa gataaactta taataaaaat tgatgtttaa tttacttaaa
    12421 tactgaatat gaatcaaggg tgtagataaa atattcatct taaattcaaa gcctcaatat
    12481 ggaaagagat catcgaagaa acaccttcag atgacacaca cacccacctt aaacgacgac
    12541 tgtctattac aataatttag aacaacagtt tatcttagac aagtcttaat ctgcaataga
    12601 atgggcgttt aattttaaca caaaataatt tcatttgtat gtcaactgtc ttcgatctag
    12661 acaacagtca gtttctagat agaaatgttt gacaagcgat aaactttagg ctacaaatta
    12721 aatgatcagt agaattcagt agattatggt atttttacca gtattcatca ttatataaca
    12781 ttcctcgatt atcacatata tattgatcta cttcttgtct gtttatttgt gaactacttt
    12841 ctaaatatta catctactcg ataccttaca cttatgtaat agatgaatgt ctttaggatt
    12901 gtttttattt taaccatagc actgtggaag caactaacag agttacaaag aatagaaaga
    12961 tattttgaca ttttggatta tctaaattca aaggtttcaa atttgaaatt tttcgaaaag
    13021 ctttctatgg caatctcgct taaattaaaa cttacactca ccaattctcc ttcgaaacat
    13081 atattcgcgt tgtacaaaat gatcaaattc atacgaatga agttctttaa gtgatttcat
    13141 aacaagaaaa ttgtcatatt agatatagga ataataacaa ggggaaaaga tgaattttta
    13201 gatttcgatg tattacctga ttcattttgg attctttcaa atcctagaat tcaaaaatat
    13261 ctgcgaggat ctgcttttcc tcttgactga tagtgatcaa tcgattaaat tgcgtatctg
    13321 ttgggaaaag actaagtatt tcataaaaac taaaacgaat ataatagaga aaagtaaacg
    13381 atacttttgc aaaaactcta aaactgcaaa agaaaagacg ttgaatttgg ccttcaaaat
    13441 tcaaaaaatc tttacttctt cattaaatat tttgttacta gtttttgtaa aacttttact
    13501 gatttaaatt gaaaaactac tgatcagaat ttaattctat atcgatcata ttttgatata
    13561 attactgtta atttgaatta tttactgatc aaaaaatgac ttaagggtcc attgggactt
    13621 ttgaaaaaga tcctgcaaag tccctcgaag ggcaacctct cttggaatgt agaggggtga
    13681 ctgagggtgc tcttcaaaga tcccaggtag atgcggtttt ttcatagagc ggaaattaga
    13741 gcattaatga aggtgccaaa tacctgcaaa aaatgcggtt tatatggacc gctatatggc
    13801 agcggttttt tgcctttttt ttctcatggg taatagagat tattactgtg atgatttttg
    13861 atggaccgac atgtatgcgc tggtggaact gcgcctttat tcatttattc ctctcctaaa
    13921 tcgcctcttt tatagacaga aacacgcagt tatatatgtg caacgaagag tcagagatat
    13981 tgatgacaga aaaagaagaa ccaagaaaaa aggatagaac gatattgtca cagatattgt
    14041 tacactcccg gatgcagatt agacgcattc ccgagcgtgt ctacagagaa acaaaaaaat
    14101 tcgtccaaag aaaattctgg tagagatatt atgcatccaa aaatagggag aaaagatatg
    14161 tacccaaaag atcaaaagtt actcttaaca ttggttgtgc tgttcttctg taaaagatta
    14221 acagtaagat gttgacattt actagtaggt gttgaaacaa tcggcgttaa tgatgacgat
    14281 gatgttgcga agttttgcgg taaaactaac taaccggttg tatgagtacc agtgaaagat
    14341 tggtggaata aattacccgc ataaaaacgg ggacactttc ataacttctg ctcacggatg
    14401 actcaatgaa tggcacgaag tgttgcgatc tcaaccaacc gacaaaattg aaattgttag
    14461 tatgaggatg aaaggaccat cgataatcat cgcgctgagg aggcgaagag ttaccacaac
    14521 agtacactaa gtaatcccca agagattggg aggatcaatt gtcaggttcg ccaaatatga
    14581 cgattttttg tggaagtcat gtatgcactg atgaaacatt gcctttgttt atttattcct
    14641 ctcctaaacc gcctctttaa caggtagaaa cacgcagtta tatatgtgca tgtgcaacca
    14701 agagaaagag aacacaggaa acaaatgtac gagagagata tatgtagatg acagaaaaag
    14761 gagaagcaag aaaaatggat agaacgatat tgtcacagat atcgttacaa ttatgataaa
    14821 acaacggata tgtattcctt ttttctcgca atttagataa aacaacaacg aattttatta
    14881 ttgtacgtat tcatattcaa taactgacac aatatcaaca tcgcaatcaa tgtcgaactt
    14941 acaggaagaa gacgaatgta tcagtcctga ttatatgccc gtatgtcgat attatgaaat
    15001 tttctttcaa ttgatatctc attctagatt catctaagtt ttattgatcc ttctccgccg
    15061 cattctctga atttaagtaa gttgtttgct tgttcaatta aaatcaatac ataaacagaa
    15121 atacgaatta gtggaagatc tgcgtgctga cgaagaatta tcagataatc gtatttctga
    15181 gctgatgcag cagtttttga gtgaattcac cgaacaatat ccaacctctg gtccaccatt
    15241 gtatatgggt tcaattgatc aagcactgct acattctctt tacaattata acaatgtctg
    15301 tattttattt tttgttgcat aacagatatg aaatggtaaa attaattttt gtaggttcaa
    15361 ccactaattc tttttctata taatggtcaa agtgtgcata ctaatttgtt ttgtaatcaa
    15421 gttttatgta ccgatgatat tacaactata tcgaggagaa ttttgttgtt tgggcatggg
    15481 atgtaacaaa tgatatcaac taccagaggc acgtattatc tattcgatgc aattgatcaa
    15541 agatttctct gttccattta ctttctatat agacttttgg aaatggtaca aaaacattta
    15601 ggtgatcaaa ttaagcagac aatagcctca gcctcatcgc atactgtcaa gttttcaatc
    15661 ttgatttgtc ttgcctataa caatggaaga atagagatca ccaatactat tcatgactgt
    15721 gtatctcctc atgatacgct tgtgtcgtta aaggaagcac gtgatcgatt tgattctcgt
    15781 atcgagactc cacactcagc caatctacta tggattccga ctacaaatga agtttggtca
    15841 atggcatcaa gtgtttcaca acctgttgaa gaatcatctg aagagttcga aagagtatcc
    15901 caaagatatg ccagacaaag agaagatgtg attgaaattc atgaagtcga aaattcatct
    15961 tggtcctctc agtatcgtga tcataaagaa gttattcata atcttcgaca tgacgatcaa
    16021 attgaaaaaa ttcttgttta tccatgttca caagtgcgcg ctctacatat ccttcaacat
    16081 ggatttaata atgatcatta gggtatatat atatatatat atatatgtta gtgatttgat
    16141 cgacacattt cacttataat tatcttttta tatactagtg agaatatatc tttatgggtg
    16201 gcactttcaa tcacctgagg cttatcaagc aaacgactca tcctcggatt cagtaaatgg
    16261 tcgtccaaac gcgttgcttg tgtgtaatgt acttgttggt cgaacatgtc ataaggacaa
    16321 aataattcga gcaaatccat tggcatatga ttctacaaca gatgaactag gaacttatat
    16381 tatcaattct aatcgaaaga ttttgccaat ctattacatt aaatattaaa atcaaacaaa
    16441 cttcgaatag gtgtgaagcg ataacatagg aaacaacatt tttatagtaa aagtttcttc
    16501 cacaactgat cgtttacagt gtgacaatct aaatgattgc acactttttt ttcctcttag
    16561 atattagcct cttattttat gtatcctata gggatattga tacacttatc ttttcccttc
    16621 tctcatatat ttcatatagt gtgatactgt atgtaccgag aacaatataa gaacgggaga
    16681 aatacagtat aaatacgatt tctttgaatg aattaaaagt atacacatac tatttctcat
    16741 ttctggggtc cgaaatcatc acatacatat ttcaaatcgt tttaccatct ttgaattcga
    16801 tcattatttt cagaaaaaag acttttttgc aattcaccca tatatttctt gcgattacga
    16861 tgcttactgg tcttatcaac aaaaatatga tttcgaatta ctagagcacc gatcatttat
    16921 gatctacatc cattttcagt cagtatttta cacgaaatcg atatcaagac attctacatt
    16981 acttgtactt tgctaataac gaagatattt ctaacaacga ccctcttgag aaaataaaac
    17041 caattataga tgacttgagg gtgtgggtgt gggtgttgga tagatgaaat acccacaccc
    17101 acaccctcga tcatagcttc gttatgtact gataaattac caagaaaaac actgaatatt
    17161 tgagcctctt cttcttgata cattaaataa gctccatgac ctttttttaa ttgcttctcg
    17221 atagtttcgt ttcgcgtatt ctttctcttt aacaatatat ctcataattt tattattaat
    17281 atgtacttca aaattacgta tagttgaatt ttcatcaaga ggaaatattc aaatcaaacg
    17341 agatatgatc aattaaaaaa tatcacttct tagtaaaaat attcacaatt cctcctttta
    17401 tgtcaacatt ttcgtttgtc ttcctcttat ttcgtctttg aataatataa aaagcagcta
    17461 aagataaaat aatcataaca attgttaaag gaatcacaat tgctaatact attttccatt
    17521 ttccattatc atttcttgtt ggtttagtag tagtagtact gatcatagat gaacaataag
    17581 aatcaatatg catacattct ttagttaatt catgaacaat cgattgattt gataaacaat
    17641 ttagaacttg ttttggataa ataatatttt tccacataaa tgtaaaacaa ttacatggat
    17701 gattttcatt aagaaataaa attgtttgat tcaatatctg aaatattggt ttcgataaac
    17761 aataatcctt attattaaac tgaatattat taatcaaaat ttcaaaatta agtaaatgat
    17821 gattccattg aattggtgta ccatctctcg attctaatat ccaaaattga tctgtttttg
    17881 aaattccaga aaaatttatc gatgttattt gttttaattt tgtaaaaata aaccagttga
    17941 tttcaagtaa attcatacag tttgctaata ataaatcttc aagcgtctct gctatactat
    18001 aaagaaacga agttgtttca tttttaggtt tcatttgttc atcataaact gttattattg
    18061 tttctaatga agatattgga ttcgaactta aatcaagact ttctaaaatt gtttgattaa
    18121 aagtccatgg atgaattgat tcaatttgat tataacttat attaattact tgaagtttat
    18181 gtaaattttt aaatgtatct tcatttaatg attttatttg attacaacat atttctaatg
    18241 attttagatt taaaagattt tctattatat taagttcatg aaaagcattg tttgataaat
    18301 caagagaatg taatgtttga tttaatggag ataaaaatga tcttaattca taacgattta
    18361 tcagactttc caatgaagtt aaatgattat tatttaaatt taaatcaatt aaattatcta
    18421 atccaataaa tgcatcgtgt acaatttgtt ttattcgatt ttttgataga tcgagtgcag
    18481 ttaaatattt catattaaag aaaatatttg aaggaatttc ttcaatccaa ttatcctgta
    18541 aatctagaat aataatttta ttgaatttca ttaatgaagg aatttgaatt aaataatttg
    18601 atgataaatc taaagattct aataattcag atgataaact ttcaataaga agatcaacat
    18661 ttgttaatga acaattatta aatgtaactt gttcccaatg taaaattgat gattgatttg
    18721 aaatgaattg aaattcttta gaatttagaa tatctatttg aaaaatttgt gtattattaa
    18781 atgcgtttaa attaaattga tatgaaagat tatgaatagt attatattga atatttttaa
    18841 tagtaaattc catatatttc atagaagtat taaatgcatt atcaccaagt tgaaaatctc
    18901 ttggtgaatt aaattcaata gaaaatcgtg tttgtgaaga aggactcaat tgttgaaaag
    18961 tattttcagc tatttgatta attccattta gaaaatgaaa tttaatttct gaaagtaaag
    19021 gaaatcttga tgaaaaatta gtaaatgttt gagttgttaa acgtgtgaag ttaataaaaa
    19081 taaatgaata atgttgatat tcatctgatg aaaatgttga ccaatcgata aaaatttcat
    19141 cacttagaag attttgaata catgctacga caagtttatt ttctgtacaa tgacaagtaa
    19201 tgattgaatt atcgagacat attgtttggg attggattaa tgttgttatt gaaataaaat
    19261 gaagaataca gaaaaataat ttcagtaaga acattaatat attaaaaatt tcttataaat
    19321 ctttcacata ttatttatta tcagttcttt ttttaaatgt ccttagcgtt taaaaagact
    19381 gttatgaatc atagataaaa aaaacaggta acaattgact tgaatttgtc ttagatttat
    19441 agttcgattt tatggacatt gtttctcgta ttctgatata gatcaagata taagatacga
    19501 gtatgaatag aataattata cgtcaatttc atcatcaaga tactttttca caaactttta
    19561 ctgatattca gtttatttta tactataaat agaatataat actgatttta ttttatctga
    19621 aatgtcaaca atttcttttc ttttctttgc aaatatacag gtgcgactga tactctatac
    19681 ccaagttgga ttacttcttt tttctaaatg aatattttgt ttttaaatgt tctatgatat
    19741 acatgtgaaa cataaaagta aattgaccaa ctaataaaga caaagataaa aattattact
    19801 acctatataa ctaattatat gttgacatat gcctttattc tttttgtttt ataatcattg
    19861 cttcatttat cagtacgtga tatacaaata tttacgaagg taagaacagt gtaggaacga
    19921 aagaagctga cctaatattt ttcgataagc aaaaatgtct ttttcgtaca ttccgaagag
    19981 atcaatttgg taccatgttg tagaaaaata gaaaatttga ttagaataat ctttgtctgt
    20041 taatctttat tgctatgtat gctactgttt gattcatagt ttatgactat acagttcttt
    20101 ttttgtttgt ttgagcgttg aaagaagaaa atcttaactt agtttatcac tcagtttata
    20161 tcacaagttc ttctgaaatc tgttttcatc aaacaaatat cgaaatattt ttaagaaaaa
    20221 tttttatgaa aaatcaattg tttgaatata aaataaagtt tgatcaatgt ttatttattt
    20281 tgaaatataa agaattctta acatcatata tggtttaccc agattctaac aatattcaac
    20341 gtttaacgca accagtaaca cgtattatac tatcatcaat aatgtaatcg aatgcaaatc
    20401 agtcgtgagt gttaacaatg ttatttaatg ttgtacagac acaacgaact tgaaagagaa
    20461 tcatttcaac atcataataa tctaatatat gatgaataat ttctgttggt aaaggtaaaa
    20521 gagaaagttt ttttttatgt tagtaacaaa cacaatcatt tattttaatt gttcatgatc
    20581 ttactaagat aaagaaaata tttctattaa aatcaccttg tcgaaataat gaagaaagaa
    20641 acaaaatcaa cagcgtatat catgaaagaa ataagtggta aataatataa tattttctcc
    20701 tttcctagtc tgtttgatta tgtgaatgac aaatatttca tatatcattc ttgtcacgtg
    20761 ggtccttcgt gcataacaca attctaaaaa agtagttttt agaaaacaaa tggtctacta
    20821 aaattcgtga acaagaacaa atcaatcgag aaatcttgaa gatgtaaatc atgacaataa
    20881 atctttgatt caatagcgaa gtttcatata tgttcgtttt cttcctctta taccttctgt
    20941 aaaatactaa tcaaacgaga tttttatgaa tcaattgatc tatacctact tttctcattc
    21001 aaattgaggg tgtgggtgtg ggtgggtgtg agtgaagaag atatccaatt aaagcttaaa
    21061 attttattaa taatatgata aaaagaatga ttattgttag ttattagaga aaagaaaaga
    21121 aaagaataaa atggatatga agtatatttt ttagtattca aaagtgtttt attatttcat
    21181 caccatcgat gaagaaaatt ttaagtagat ttggtacact cgcctgtgta agtcttggaa
    21241 ttgtcgatat aacgagctgc tttatctttg gggaagcatc ttccagttgt tttatcaaat
    21301 gaccaacgaa aacaatctgg aattgagtcg cataatgcag cacacgcagc agttgaacgt
    21361 aattgtactg gatgattaat atctatatca ccaccaacat aatctttacc attaattata
    21421 cttacacatc tacttgatgt tttgatagct ataaaagaaa ataaataata cattcattaa
    21481 taatattatg ataaacgaag aatattatat tattaaaaac taaatacctt cgtaagtagc
    21541 agctcgtttc gtatatagac tttcaaaagg tcgttcatct gaatcttcaa cattaattct
    21601 tcttgcattg attgcgttga tgaagagaat gccaaaaagg acaaaagcga caattgatga
    21661 attcatattg ttgaatacta aataaatcaa aaaactaaga ctaatattga atagaaatat
    21721 tatctagtat tttaccgtag gagtacaata tataaaaaat tatatagaag aaataatcat
    21781 gaagataaat gtattgtcaa aggtatttgt actgatgaaa ttttgacccc atatataatt
    21841 atttaatcgc tgaaaataag tggccattga agcgtgacgt atattgttat attgcgaaaa
    21901 tcatctacat tttgcgatga attgcggcgc aattacgctt aactgcgatt ttttttaccg
    21961 caaatgcgaa aatttatggc gcatttacga cgcagttttt cataattgcg atgaaactat
    22021 taaaaaattg aacactaggg ttgttctttt gtaaatctaa tgatatagat ttcgttcgaa
    22081 aatattacag ttatttgttt caaccagttt tttttgtgac atgtaattag gaagaacatt
    22141 caaggactat gatcgtactt tttcgtgttc atttacgata aaaaagaacg ttcaagtact
    22201 atgttagtac ttttttgttc acggtcacgt aaattagcta ttaatttcgt ttcaaaataa
    22261 gaatactaat gaatcattct tttttaagat ttttagagaa aacagaaaaa cacatcaatt
    22321 tttattatta ttacaaatca gtaaataatc attgattaca tttcaaatgt taaaggttaa
    22381 aataaaattc ctgttagtaa aatattattt taaataatga ataaaattaa aaatctgtta
    22441 tgattcagaa gtaaaaagtt taataaaaca acttatcaat ggtgtggaca tgaaatgatc
    22501 atacaaatat agaatattac atttctcgtc atttcaattt aatttcaatt gatttattga
    22561 aatagaaaat caaatactaa aaattgatta ataaagataa atttcaattt attgagagtg
    22621 tagtataaat ctataaattt gtatatacac tactcacatc tacacgcacc cacccacacc
    22681 ctatatctta cgataacaga gtttccatat cagctgttga attgttatta ctttatgtca
    22741 atgaacagta caactgtatt atgtcttgat ctccatttta cgatagctta tgtgatgagt
    22801 ttagctactc gtaggacgat aaattccaag agttttgcta aactcttagt ctgtctaatc
    22861 gagatctgat caaataaaat ctaaagatag aagtgaaata ttcttcacat cctacatcaa
    22921 cccatgctgc gaatgaattt cttgttactt ctattctcac atttgcttct ctaaaatcag
    22981 tttctcgttg tatgatcgaa ataaacatac atgttagtat ctataacatt gcaattgaat
    23041 atcttctata ataacctcta tgacaaaata gatttaaaag attcgattgg cgaagtatgc
    23101 caaaattatt ttttaaatat taaattagtt gagggtgtga gtgtgggtac tacatccatc
    23161 tgagattcct acacacaccc tcgtaaaact attcaagata cagaaactgg tcataataat
    23221 tatatcgatc ttggtgatgt atcagaagaa gctaatggaa aatatacact tcagatattt
    23281 gctgaattct ttcgtcatgg tattgatcgt acatataagt atgaacttgt agatcaagca
    23341 ttaccaggta tggaaggatt atttggctta ttgcgaaata atttaacaga aaaaccagca
    23401 tttcgagcaa taaaatactt aatatcagta ttaaatgata agggaccaaa tttctttcca
    23461 aatacattga cttatacact cactggaaac ttaactaatg ttcgacagtt aatttttcag
    23521 aaacgtaatg gtgattttta tttaatgatt tggaatgaag tatcaagttg ggatgtttca
    23581 cgtaaatttg atttatatcc acttccacaa cagcttcatc ttaatttaca aggtgattat
    23641 attctttctg atgctacact ctatactttc aataacaatg ccgaccttca aactatcaat
    23701 cttccaatca acaacaatca aatcattttc aatgtaaaaa ctgacagaat tagtattatt
    23761 cgattaaata atggtacgaa tttagactcc ggatctacaa ctgtcagaac aacttcaacg
    23821 gcagctgcag ctggaatcgg aggtatatat cgaataacac caaaatatgc tcctatcgaa
    23881 gcagtctttg tgcagttaat aaccaaaatc atgcatttat cagtcaacta gaatatggag
    23941 gtgcaagtaa tcaacaatag attgttgaat ccctcaacga tgatttctat cgtctaacaa
    24001 atcgtgctgg taatcgagta ctcaatgttt tgaattactt ttaaatggat attatcattt
    24061 aacaccaaaa aatgctttaa atcaatggat tgatatacca atgtgtacta caattgttgg
    24121 tgttctagtt caacaatggt cttggtcaaa tagtgaatgt caacaaggga aattagaaaa
    24181 cattgaatga actatttgaa aagatatttc atatgttgac aaatttgaaa taaaaatgat
    24241 ctgatagaat tgcatagtcg tatatgttta ttattcgaaa aattaagatg ataaatttgt
    24301 acaggtaaga aatttaccgg taaataatgt tagattttgt cgaacttctc gaatataaaa
    24361 taaaaatgga cgatcagttc gaaataaaat tggttgtggt tgtcgtcgtc ctataccttt
    24421 tgccactcct aagatcgctg tagcagcagc tgcttctgtt cctataaaaa atattgaaaa
    24481 tttttcattt catttctatg cttagatttt accctgttca ttaacatcaa taaatgcttt
    24541 atgaataacc taaaattatc aaataaaacc aataaaaaaa gtttctttaa caaacaatat
    24601 gctctacctt actaataaat aaaccaactc catcatcttg tttcttgaaa atatcattaa
    24661 aatctgcttg attttcatca aatgcatttt tcattccgag ttgttctaaa acacttttta
    24721 attcacatga aaattccatt ttgaattttg gtatatataa cattaattct tgtgatgttg
    24781 tatttcgttg gtgaagtata tcttctaata aatctacttt cgatgcaaag ttttcttcaa
    24841 tttttgataa taaaacacct tcatttggta aaattattgt aaaaacaaat tgaacatttt
    24901 cattactact tttatacgga atatgaacaa tttgaatttg taaagattta ttttcggcat
    24961 aagcaaattt cccatattga tacattaaac taatttttga attcgtacca ttaacttcat
    25021 gaaaattcgc atcatgatta gttttacgtt catcaaattg tttgacccat attccctaaa
    25081 atataaaaaa caaaaaaaaa ataaatatgt tttaatgaaa aagttttata tactttaaaa
    25141 taaatacaat taatgataat taatcgtatg tcagctcgaa tatcaattgg tgagaggaga
    25201 ttttttatta attgatttgt ttgatcttca acccaagtat taattgtttg aacaatttgt
    25261 tcacttttgt ttctaaaatc ttcaagtttc atatcagctg aaaaagattt acgaataatt
    25321 tgtaaatatt cttcttgaat ttgacatgtt ttttgagcat aaagacgatt agctaatttc
    25381 aattgaattt gtcgatcttt atcaactaaa ttgaagatat taagaatttg ttcagatgat
    25441 tgaattaatt cttcttttga tgaaaattca agtgtttgta acatttgatt taatgtttca
    25501 tgtcgagcac caatagtaca cattgatata gctaaagcaa tacttgatgg tgaaagaaat
    25561 atattgttac cagtttgagt ttggctgata gttgaataaa gtttttgatt aaaatgtttg
    25621 aaaccattta cagtagatat tgatgtaccc atgactttca attgtatgtg tgaagaaaat
    25681 ttaataataa aagagttttt atatacttga attatcttat cagtatttat tctgttagta
    25741 gacgagtaga tgaaagttat acgatgaata agaattgaat catcattatt atacacgttt
    25801 tacatctata cacattctca ctcatctgct tgcatctatg actaaggtat gtttgatttt
    25861 tttgtgctat tcttcagcaa ttactagtct ttatttaaca aacaagcgaa caggtacatg
    25921 ttgatgagta agctttgttt tttctcttta ttaagaatct aattacgtca tttgaaaata
    25981 gttaaacatg gtagattcat tgatttacgt atctattttt actttattat taatttctgt
    26041 tgtatatgct gacaatagac ctgttattat tagttccagt gtcggtggtg tattagcttc
    26101 agtaataagt ttcatatgaa aaaagttttt attaaatttt atgttttgtt aattaaagat
    26161 catttttgct atttttgaac ttttaaccac aagtagtcgt gatatatgtt ctaaacttat
    26221 ttggattttg ataatatgct ttttttccta ttggtgctaa gttttcaatg aattctatct
    26281 ttaatattgt agtctatgat ttcttttaag gtcttattct ctattggtgt tttgcacgac
    26341 atgtactgtt gatgaagtca ttgtttaaca aaataaatca gaaaactatt tattcatttt
    26401 ttctcaatta tttcataaac tcatatttgg ggtgagggta agtttaattt cagaatatta
    26461 attgagaagc aaaaactttt ttcaaataaa taattagaaa gaacgttcaa gttcaatatt
    26521 aagacaaact gtagtcacaa atggaaattg tatttgatta tttttaagaa aatcatttct
    26581 aaatatatca gatgctgcat aattcgaata tgatccttct agtttcccat agaaataaag
    26641 tatttcaata tttggaaaac tattatgaag agggtgggat gggtgtgagt gtgattacta
    26701 caactatcta acacccacat ctaccattcc catcaaagac ttgttttact ctctgccaaa
    26761 aaatcataga tatatattag agaaatttca tagttcgttg acacattgaa cagttaattt
    26821 aacaataaga aaatatcagt ttttttaaat tgattgtcat tgtttacaga tcatctgtgt
    26881 tacacaataa ggtatgaaat tactttattg gtggttctcg acagattgga cattgatttt
    26941 ttttctagaa aaaccatttg ataaatttga aaacaaacaa atcaatacta tatttacttg
    27001 taaccaagga tctatacaat ctttatgata tatatgaaga catgttaatc gacgtaatgt
    27061 ttcattttgt tgaaattcat cccaacaaac accacattta ttttgttcat cacttttatt
    27121 tgctgtacga cgaaattttt ccgttggtaa gatatttatt tgatcgttag tcaaagcttt
    27181 gcttcgtgtt aatgcctctg attcatagga actctagaaa gaaaagaaaa tttatttaaa
    27241 tcgaattaag tatataggca tttactggac tatcgtccac atccaaatct tctgtattat
    27301 caataattct attattgaaa tttcgagaac ggtgaaaatc gaaattattt ggaaattccg
    27361 aggtcaatga tcgaaatgaa tttgaaattg gtggattaaa agatctagat tgcgcaaaag
    27421 gtgcagtgga tgaatgatcc gattgataag ttcgatgaga tagttgttga ttttgtgggt
    27481 tttttctatt ttcttcttct tgtaaacgcg ctgctagtag tgcatcatta gccgttgctg
    27541 gatcatgtcg ttttcgatct tcttcttgtt gtaaacgtgc tgctagtatg ccatcactaa
    27601 ccattttctc ttgatcctca tcagcaaaac tgggtaaaga agtgttatta gtttttgata
    27661 cttgtttagt tgaggaataa tgatgacgac gagaagatga attattatat ttagcatatt
    27721 cttgtgcttg aagttcaaaa gcaaaagctg catcggcatc aacatctatt aaatctggat
    27781 gatctcgtcg agataatcct tcagttattt cattgacaga attcattgaa aactacaaaa
    27841 caaaaataaa atttaaaatt ttcattatcg acgtgtgctc agtttcagta aaaatacgta
    27901 ttcgtgttgc tatctgggat aatatttgtt aaaaaataaa agtaaaactt ccaacagtcg
    27961 attaatagta aatatacaca ggcaactcac aatctaagga agtgtttgac taactgcctc
    28021 attgtttttc tcgtttcttt cgcatacata tcttgctgca catacattag aaaaacaaaa
    28081 ctcaaatagc acgtgtttgt tacaagaaag agaaaaatac ccaacatgtg aaaaggcaaa
    28141 aagaataaaa tactctatta taatcttcgt tttgatagta ggaagattat tcatttataa
    28201 ctgaacttac aagtatgatc gatgaaattt acgattgaaa ggtaccaata aatcttcaaa
    28261 ataaaatacg tttacaaatt tacgtattaa taattaaatg attttgtttc gtaatttctt
    28321 cagtggattc gataagagtt aactttcgtt tcatattatc tatgtgtcta cgtgcaaaac
    28381 agaaaagaat tcgattatat ggagtgtttt tttttctttt tttcgtcgaa tctatgctcg
    28441 agggtgggtg tgggtgtaat gcgagtacgt tgaattcgac atttcactca catcctcaag
    28501 ttctgaaaca aatacttatg ccggaagtgt cgcattacgt gaacaaatcc atatcgagat
    28561 aattaagtat aattacgatg gaaattaatg ctgaaatgta ttcgtaggaa gcaagcaaac
    28621 tcctttctat ctctgtattc aatacagttg cttagttttt tctaaataat gtttatttaa
    28681 gtgaatcaac gaaccgtcca attgcattcc ttgcccaata caagaaaaaa acaaatgtgt
    28741 atatacaatg taagtgaatg tatggtacca gcttcgcatt cttcgatctc aatcacatga
    28801 gttgcttaat tatacttata aaaagagaat ttatttattt tgtgatatag taaaaaacta
    28861 cagttatcac taagaaacta atatctatat ttgcaataat gataactgca aaagcacctt
    28921 taaataattg tggatgacaa taatcggttg aatttatatt ataatactga acatatttat
    28981 atttcaccgc aatccaagca tttccacaac accatagaat aaaacttgca aatagacaga
    29041 tcagagctgc atacaaagtc aaagtaccaa tgccttataa caaaaaatat tagaagagaa
    29101 catggaattt tgatactgta aaatttatac ctcgtctttt ttcttgtgta gtcccgtttt
    29161 tctgccatga ccaacctggg tgtttaaccc aatgttgata tgtaattaca gtcgtttgaa
    29221 aatcttcttc tttacaacaa aaaaagacaa ttatgaaaag aaatggccat actatttcta
    29281 caacaccact cataatcaga taagttttca cattagattc aattgtgcat ggtagatgtg
    29341 aaaactttga gtaaagtaca agtttagtaa ttgttaaact aacatagatg aagacgacaa
    29401 aaataagtag aaccaaactc aacacttgag aaaaactaaa agcatgtaag acatcaatat
    29461 gaacactatt ttttttgcaa tatatttata ctaactggcc catgatgtgg tttaattcga
    29521 aagattgtaa tgcagtaaaa actacaaatc tcgttcgaat aaaaatatta acaaaatcgt
    29581 ttttcgacga aatcttgatg gtgtgggtgt aggtgtgggt aaacaaaaga gagagtaccg
    29641 cggtgtcttt ttagatgtcc ttctctcaaa aatgtacgat ttatcaaaaa cactgccttt
    29701 gaagatgtgc agcgcgtctt tagggacagg ccaaaataaa ctcgtcgagc aaaacgattt
    29761 cacaacgtta tcattgaaag ccgcggtgaa taataccgct aaaaatcacc aaaatgaaca
    29821 ccgcggtttt taaaaaaata attttctggt gggtacttga taaaattgat gtcattacaa
    29881 cacactctcg caagaactac ctttatatgt ttatttctac tatactctca aaaaataaag
    29941 gattctgcag aatgtaacag accgagaaaa aagaaaagaa atcgcacaga acgcaaagtc
    30001 tatgatgaag agaggacgac cataatacat tttcttcttt tttctttcct tcatgtttag
    30061 aacaagtata catattgctg tttttatttt gctttgaaga acagaagcaa caacaaataa
    30121 tgtcaacatc caaagtaaaa cggaaatctg cttccacgtc ggaaaaagct tcaacagaaa
    30181 tcgacaataa tactctcagg cacttaacag tattagaaga cggacatgtt gattttgttt
    30241 atcgagatgc tgacgaagat gaagaagcga tgattaataa aaacagtaaa aaagcgaaac
    30301 aacagattaa tttaattttt acgcctcgtg gaactcaaga caaaacgtta aaaagacgtc
    30361 tgatatttac aaaaacacaa attgtagaag atggaccaca tcagattcac gtaaaaaata
    30421 tgggtatgaa ctgtagaatc agagagatga agtttgaaat ggatgtgtgg ttaagatatt
    30481 ctgcacatac tgacaaggta gctgaaaagc aggatactct tattcttgaa atagactaaa
    30541 tcataaaaat taaggcaccg aaaatagtac aactgacacg ggttgagtac gtaaggtcca
    30601 catctctgcc ttatttcttc tgtttattta agcaaacact ggaagtttcg gtgaagcatc
    30661 aataatcaac caagataccg tcgaagtcga agctcaagct gcggttggta agtctttttc
    30721 atcgagcacg aaccttcttt acgatagtga atcacagaaa acgcattttg tctacatact
    30781 cactgacggt aaattagtgg aggatggaaa tgatcaaaat tcatttacaa ttgaaataca
    30841 agctcgtgaa gagtacgaca agaagctttt aaagaaattt taagaaaatc tttggttgta
    30901 tggtaaaatt aaaagatact cgcgtcttgt gcacgcaact actgtgaaga agatttagca
    30961 cgttaatctt tgtttatcta atatgttttc atcaaaaaga atatcgacgt cttaagttaa
    31021 gaaaaaactg atccaacact tcaagactct gagatcgtgg aaatgtacac tagaaaaatc
    31081 atgcaaacag cactgcaata cttatcgagc aactcaacaa ataaggtggt tttatatgtt
    31141 tttacgtaat tttgaatgaa aggtttgaca cagggaaaag gacaaaaaaa ccacgatgac
    31201 taacatttag cgaccgaaca tcaaatttaa atgctagaac gtccgttttt tgccaagcac
    31261 agcttcggaa aaagtttttt ttcatacatt aatattttct taggtcatac ttgctttgaa
    31321 tataggaaag tttaatagat tcatgagaaa ttgagtattc ggtagacatt aaccaacaat
    31381 tatcgcaaaa ctcaaagctg tctttcaagt accacagaaa agaagtgggt tttatagttc
    31441 acttttctta atgttgtagc tgcagacgac acattttttg ggataacgat actattcttc
    31501 cgaaataata gtgtttatct attgacatga cgagaaaagg cagtactact aaaatctcta
    31561 tcacaagagt tatgtgacct cgatgctgtt tcgctaaagt tcgacgcttt acaaaatgtt
    31621 tcatctgttt cttccagttt atccagaaag aatagtattc gacgacggaa ttgaaatgat
    31681 cttcattcgg aatagtgaag aactggtaac tcaacatggt tcgtcttaat acgacttttt
    31741 cgaatcacaa ctattttatt ccatttttct ctatctctct ctctctagct cagctcgtct
    31801 catcactttc tatgtctgac ttgaacgaat acagagaact atggaagaca atcaacaatc
    31861 atttcaaaca ctgtcctaaa tttcagaatc tctcagtttc tggggttagt gaacatgatc
    31921 tgaggcaagc tgaaaaacgt ctcggtggca tttttctacc cgatgatatg aaaaatgctc
    31981 ttcgtataca caatggtcga tcaaaattcg gtttnnnnnn nnnnnnnnnn nnnnnnnnnn
    32041 nnnnnnnnnn nnnnnnnnnn nnnnnnnnnn nnnnnnnnnn nnnnnnnnnn nnnnnnnnnn
    32101 naatctctca gtttctgggg ttagtgaaca tgatctgagg caagctgaaa aacgtctcgg
    32161 tggcattttt ctacccgatg atatgaaaaa tgctcttcgt atacacaatg gtcgatcaaa
    32221 attcggtttt ggtcttcgct accgatcacc cacgactgat cttttgccgt taaacgaatg
    32281 gtatccgtac gaatcagaag aatgatgtac attacttttt gaagcagtag tttcgaataa
    32341 ctgtcccaag tcaatgaaag aagatttaaa agaacatcta aaaatatatg atggtacaga
    32401 aaatactatc aagaaaaaag aatttaaaaa attgcaaact gaagtattgg tcattggtga
    32461 aggtatggat gattactgcg aacaatattt actaggatta cgaactggta caatttattt
    32521 acaaatattg aatttaccag aatggtatca aattggaaca tttaaagatt ggattgaaat
    32581 ggtattagaa agtaaaattg atttggagga tgatgatatc tgatcgtatt tttgagtgag
    32641 tcttctggtg aaagactttt ttctcagtaa tagtattctt attattaaaa aagacagacc
    32701 tacatgtaca aatggtagat atcttacatt ctcgaatatc aaatatagct gagtgaattg
    32761 caatcttctg atgcgatcga gattcaagtt gtgtttgcct ataataattt ttgtttctac
    32821 taacggatct ggataatttt ttggtactct tgtcctttct gattgtctta taccgagacc
    32881 aaatttagtt gttcatttat ggggttaata gttagataaa tcaaaaataa aacttgatcg
    32941 gactgggtgt cattattccc ttcaaccacc cacaaccgcg gtacacttgc ataaaaccgc
    33001 ggtgtgtaca ccgttgaaaa ctgctatttc gaaaaaacac ggtatgttag caactagttc
    33061 tggtattatc atctcgaaaa atatcattat ttgaatcaat ttattctcaa aacatgattg
    33121 gattttctaa taatattata tcaataaaac ttactacata aaagtcacag tatgatatga
    33181 aaacattttc tcatcaatta aaactgaatt taccatcatc ctacaatatg gaaagttgga
    33241 aaaaactacg ttgtaaaaaa taacgattag ccgatttgca atgtataata aacctctttt
    33301 cagtgtcttg aagtgcttca taaatccaaa aaggatttat atcttcgtcc agtacaataa
    33361 aaacggagtt ctttatacgc tgaaaattca taaatctttt tctacgttta tgagaccatc
    33421 ataaacgctt ttatcgttgg ttgttcccca cttttttaca gtgtagaaac atatgatttt
    33481 ttaatcaaaa tagaatattt ttattaaatg ccaaaaaaac ggtaatattc aaattaattt
    33541 ttcgattttt atgacagtat attgtgtagt ttaaattata caaattataa tttgaaaagt
    33601 tgaagttaga gagaaaataa aacaaatcaa catcaaatgt agataaacgt caactatact
    33661 taaggattta gcagatttta gaaaatatga atatatcgaa tactttcgtc acaattaatt
    33721 cagatgacta cttctgatca tatttaggaa cttgtacatt atcagatata gaaatatgca
    33781 taaacttgtt ttgctagtgg atgaaatcga gatgttttta cttccttaac aacttacatg
    33841 tgctttagta ttgcaatacc ctattcgata gttagacttt tcaataacgc acaaaaccac
    33901 ggttaaatat tcacaaattt tgataaatct ctgcctttca ctaggtataa tcttatcaga
    33961 ataaagtgtg tttatatatc agtggtcata aactatgatg gataaatgta atcctctaga
    34021 ttctgttgtc agaggaaatc tgaataaagt ttttctattt aatcttagta tgaatatgaa
    34081 cagatgtttc aatggaatta gtgaacgaca attacacggt atggagttcg aatctaacat
    34141 gaagcagatg aacataaaat aagatcacag aaataattta gcaccacgat gaattagttt
    34201 tttccgtgaa agatcataaa aataatcgtt aaaaaaagtt ctttattaca cttatatttt
    34261 tttccgattt gaaagattat atttgctatt atatactctc taaaagaaga agaataacca
    34321 tttgattatc atgtcatatc agtgtatgtt ggatatttta cctgttgaaa tttcatatat
    34381 tctatttagt tatttttcta cacgagaaat tctctgtact tttctcaatg ttagtgatta
    34441 tttgaataat gtcttaatta attatgttac cagttggata gatttcagat caattcgaag
    34501 aaatcatttt gatctgattt gtcaatatat tcaacctgac aaagtcattt cattaacact
    34561 ttctgacgat ggtgatacac ctgatctatc aaaattattt ttttctcgat ttcaacttca
    34621 acaatttgtt catttacaat cttagacatt atttgacatt gaatttgaat cgttagaaca
    34681 tatttttcct aatctataca aactaaaaca actcaatacg tttgcattca atgccaacta
    34741 tataaaaaat aaaaggttta atagaaattc tgtgtcttta agaaaatatc ttcaagtgga
    34801 ctcgattgtt attcatcgtt atatacagtt cttgccttat ttaatccgat tgaaattaga
    34861 tgaagctttt ggtttaacaa agttaccatt tacaaaactt cgttatttga aaataaacga
    34921 atgttctatt catgaattac aagcaattat tcataattca ccgaatcttc aatcattaaa
    34981 tgtgtgtctt caccttacaa atgaaaatga tttcaatata aatttcgcat catcaaaatt
    35041 aactcgactt catctgacaa ttgagagtaa atatgttttt ataacatata ttttcattta
    35101 aatccatttc ttttttagat tattccgtaa caatgaatca attggaagaa tttatttcaa
    35161 agttttcttg tttaaaacat ctgacattaa ttctaagtgg aaatgaagat cttattgatg
    35221 gatatcgatg gaaatcgtta acaaattcgg ttgatatatt caattttaaa tttcatatag
    35281 atcatcgttc tatatcactt gattcttttc aaacatttta ttgattagaa gataaacatt
    35341 ggtatgtcga ttatcaaaat aaatgtctat ttactaaatc ttacttttat cttactaata
    35401 taattatttc tgaatggttc tatgaatctt ttgatgcaat gaatattaaa tatgtcaatt
    35461 caattattaa agaaactatt ccaaaacaaa tatgttcgta ttatacaaat gtgaaaaact
    35521 tatcccttaa ggattctttt tctcatcaag atattttatc tctgatgaca ttgaatcatg
    35581 tggaattttt atcgttatta tcaataaatg atctattaaa atttgaatca tatgatataa
    35641 taaatcgaat atcttcgttt gaagtcatcg aatacaattt cgagaaaaca attaactaat
    35701 attattgatg gatttctata tttgtcaaat gtatcacttg attcttgtgg tgatgcttca
    35761 tattttattt ctgctattga aaattctcga aaactcaaac ggcgtgaatt tatatatcaa
    35821 agaaaaccgt caatatcaac agattcctta tcatatgtgt ctcatgtatg gattgcacca
    35881 gcggtaaaat cttttttaga caatagaata atattttatc cacttttttc aaagattcag
    35941 caatctgcat tgactgttca atggccatca aatttggaac attttaaacg attcatagaa
    36001 agtattcatg atgctcaaat cggaaatact tacggagaag atagtcgatt gcatgaagta
    36061 gccgttttgt ttgcgatact taccatcata atcttaacgt ataagctcaa tattttgaca
    36121 attcttattc tatatatcaa taatcaaatg tattttatat tatattttaa tatatcttac
    36181 tttttagtat taatagtaca ttcaatattt ttaagaggtg ttacttggat atattacaag
    36241 ttgcctatct ggactcgccc atttgcttta aatcttactc gaatctattt tatattaatt
    36301 acattttgtt atatatgttt tggtagagac ctgtcggtga tcatcataca atctatatga
    36361 atttgttatc agtcgaatat gatgagaaat tatcgtttct tctctgtaaa tatttctaat
    36421 tattcacgag aaacctttgt ttaatttttc ttctattaat tataataaaa tcaatttcgt
    36481 tcttgtctgt tttacacatg tatgttgaag gtgtgagtgt gtgtgtttgc tgagagtata
    36541 acatgtaaat gtcgcttcca cacactcatc cttctttatc tacttgttga tcatttcaag
    36601 aaagattcta ttgttatttt gattttgaaa tctcaaaaaa gcatgcgtaa aagagcataa
    36661 ttaatgttgt tgcgataaag attttgaaat ataaagcatc gaccactata tattgaacac
    36721 tcaatagcta gaccttttgt tgagtgtaat agtgcagatg tagttgttgt cattgtgagt
    36781 gattcttaaa gaaacgcttc gaataaaaat aaatacaaac tcttatttta aagattaaca
    36841 tgtaaattct gtctaagtga atatatagta aaacataaag taatattaag ccttctcgac
    36901 tattctataa taactaaaat ccttgtaaaa ttgatctaat gataatctca tacttatcac
    36961 atgatttttt caaataatta aatgtttgta tccgataagt atctgtatca acaacataaa
    37021 tatttccata actatcgaaa gtcatatgac gtggtacctt aaatttgtac gattccgaac
    37081 cagtagcaac acatccaagt atacaaagaa aattatttga tttttctcga acaatacgat
    37141 tgttccaact atcaatgata tataaataat catcacgatc gaaagtaata tcagttggat
    37201 gattaagacc aataatagta gtattaacta atctacttcc tgcaattgcc ctcgtgaaaa
    37261 catttgaaaa cgatgattta aagagtcgac tacatataaa ttcaagttac tatcagtaaa
    37321 aattccacat ggagaatcta tgatattcga tgtcgagagg tggatgggtg ggtggatgag
    37381 agtcaagaga atataccctc acccacaccc tctaattcag ataagagtgg ttatttagaa
    37441 acacgaatga tacaatattt tgaaaaatag aagagatagt agcactgttt agattacatt
    37501 tatcgattaa gttcagaata attgaagtct cctaaatttt tcaattcagt ccaaatattt
    37561 tgagcttgtt gatagatttt cgatatttgc tttttaactt caaggcgttg aattttaatg
    37621 taagtttgat aatatggatc attataggta atataataat atggtagatt catcatatgc
    37681 tcacaatatt gttgtagcat agcacattcc ttcgaataat tttcttgaag ccatgcaata
    37741 aatatcggaa agtttgacat gtcacgaatc ttccattgga aatcataaga gcgaaaaaat
    37801 aaggagctta actcaattgg atattttagg cttagttcaa atagtctagg atctgtacct
    37861 tgttgttttt gtatataacc ttgaaaagtt ctttcactaa taaatttcca ttgtagttgt
    37921 aatgaaccgt tcactaacca tccaagtgtt gaacgatgag cgaaagtagg aattaaataa
    37981 aatatccttg ttggtttcca ctcaggtttt atttttttat gtgaatattg gctaacgtcg
    38041 ttgatatcca tttccaagta tttttcacta atatctgatg gaatactata tctcaaaagt
    38101 tcatcataac gagaatttaa tccaaaaaat gatgaataac gatcaacggt agaaagatat
    38161 ttcaatatac ttatctgtaa ttcattgggt agttgttcta gagtagtaaa tgccatctaa
    38221 gaatgctaac tatatacaag aaaatctgaa acaaaaatag caatacttat ttctgagatg
    38281 aaaatatcat tttgataatt agagaaaaat tctaaacaat ttcaatataa gttaagatca
    38341 cgagttgtca caactgatct cacactcata gttgtgttga taaatgcatt tttgacgatt
    38401 gaaactgaga atgattttta taaatatatg tgtgtgttgg atattgtgca atttgaataa
    38461 aaattattac gtaaattgcg taagaaatta tgcaataagt tgcatcagag aaggtttgcc
    38521 acgtcgagaa ggacgcttat aaagtaaaag agaaaaaatg agaaataatg tatatttgat
    38581 caaatacaat agtaaatata aatatattta ataaagaaaa aaaatatttc ggaaatcatg
    38641 tcgaaaagaa aactactacg tgatgcgatt acgaattaga caaacttcat tatgtgttat
    38701 gatcgtttct tctagttaca agctgatcca cactctcaat acgtaaattt taacttattc
    38761 acatacattc tgtcgttttt attccgatcc cttgtaattt cgtcaaaacc ttcctgtatt
    38821 ggtcgttatg ggcccctgca ttttttcatt ttgatcttta attcaattct attattttga
    38881 ccttcgtgac taaaattttg aataagtttt tgtgtaaagt tcataacaga catcggttct
    38941 gagagttcag aatgatgagg tggtgcaaaa cacagttctc ccgacttcat caaacactat
    39001 ctgaattact tttaaacttt tctagtgaat gtaaaaggat cacggttact tttcggtcat
    39061 ttgaaaggca ctttggtgac ctacagccat cttgatgaga tcttgagggt gggtgtcagt
    39121 gtgaagagaa gtgaagtacc cacacccacc cttatctttt tttgaattag acaaattgaa
    39181 tctatattat ttgtttttct tcatttaata ttgactaaaa taattccaat agaaatcgat
    39241 cgtaactttt aattatgagt aaagaaatca cttgatgatt atagagaaat gttcatattg
    39301 atcattaaca caaatctaaa cttgaaaatg ttattattct tattttaaat tcaattcata
    39361 tgaaataaat gaaaatttga aaaactattc gaattaaacg aaaaagattt aattaatata
    39421 aaacagatgt gaatagaaca aagaaatctg ttatgatatt tatttattga taagataaaa
    39481 tatatttcca tatgaataaa tattattatt tcaatgaaca aaatgaagat tgacagttag
    39541 ttttttttct tcagaattca ttctctgaaa ggatttctat agtttttttt ttgataaaat
    39601 tctcatatta accatgaaca tgaacgatat accaatgatt gattcaaata atggtaatca
    39661 gaaacaaatt gaaacaaacg gagtcgttat gcatcaacca ccaccgattt atactcctct
    39721 aaacactagc agtatcccat atattcattc aggtcaaccg atagtcaatt atcaatatgg
    39781 atacaatatg cctatcatga ccaacaatgg aacaaggatc attaataatg gaatgacatc
    39841 acagatagta aatgttccag aatatagaac atggtcaatt ctcaatattt tattttgttt
    39901 tttcatactt ggtatttttg cttgtatgaa gtctgaagaa acaagaaata gaaagtgttc
    39961 tggagatctt caaggtgcat tgaaatcatc aaaatcggct aaaattctta acatttttgc
    40021 tacaattctt ggtactatta ttattgttac tttttctatt cttgcagcta ctaaaacaat
    40081 tgaattttat tcttattaat cgtaaagtta acagaaaaac tattttgttc ttcatttttc
    40141 tctcttataa atctattttt tggtttatca tataaatgat gcttaatttt ctcttcagat
    40201 tcgaaaattt tgaaatttat acatacgcgg ataaacctga gagtatatca cacaatcctt
    40261 ctcaccctca ggtatagatg aaagtttgtt gaaaatcttg tgtgtgggtt tgggtttggg
    40321 tgggatcaag gaataaatat accacttacc cacacccaca ccctttagtt ttagatttga
    40381 aacttttatt cattgattaa tcacgttttt ctttttgacg tcgtttacaa catttaataa
    40441 gtccatacac tacgattgtc ataggtaata tcacgattat gattatcaag tctagcagat
    40501 atctctgata gaatactaat gtactttgaa atggcgcata ccgatctaag tttccattta
    40561 aactaacgag aaattcaatt tctttcactg cttgtttcaa gccaccagca tgtttcattt
    40621 caagcgacat aatgttaatc atacgttggt aactatcatt ctcccatatt tccgttagtt
    40681 tccttgtcac actatcacta gtaaaattat aatcataaaa atgatatggt cgaagtaatg
    40741 attgatataa ggaaggagga ttaaacaatg acaatccaat gcctaactga acgattgaat
    40801 ttccattgat aaattgatcc atattaaatg gcatacataa gatgggtttt tggaaatata
    40861 ttccttcgga acatgaaccc ataccacaat gactgagaaa taattttatt gaattctctt
    40921 gtaaaatcca tttttgttga acaaatccag tttcaattcg aacatgttct ggatttcgaa
    40981 aaatattttt ataatcttcg cgcttcattg ccttcagtac catttgataa aagtcatagt
    41041 tttttccacg aagtacaagt aataaaaagc aattcgtatt ttcaagcaaa aattctgcta
    41101 agccatcgat taaatttctc attcgatcaa atttaatcaa tgaactagta ccaaaagcag
    41161 catatataat cgacttattt gcttttgatc taacccacgt actcaattca ttctcagtat
    41221 atttaatcgc tgtttcatct ataaatgctc caagatattt tgtataatga tttgtatatg
    41281 attgtgtgta gaatgttggt ggtatactga aaagttctaa acattgtgtt tccgtgaaga
    41341 aaagattttt caaagaaaga ctatcgtaaa atggtcctgg cactcgtgga agagatttac
    41401 tgatcatacc gatggttggt aaaacttttt gaattaaaat aattccaaga cgtagagtat
    41461 agatcacatt atagattcga tatttgattt gagtcatttg ttcttttgat aataatgaaa
    41521 atatatttgg tagattaaaa tctaacatat tcggaataga ttctgtactt tgtatgacac
    41581 aagatgtatt tgtttgtttg gatagtacat gaataccttt gattaatgaa ttagcaataa
    41641 taacatcgaa tttttcattc attaaaagct caattagttt atgaaataga gaatttatgt
    41701 cttcgctgaa tacttctgtt gtatgcccca tgctctcgaa aaatccatga ttagcagcga
    41761 agtcaataag ttgctgttct ttttgttttt cagctataaa tgcatcgatt gaattgtttg
    41821 tgtaaataag acgaaatgaa gatgtattag aaaaataatt gaagttaaca taagactgag
    41881 ctaacggttg agtcacaaat gtaatttgat ggtgttgcaa tgattttgct aattcgaata
    41941 aaggtgtaac atgaccagca tgaccgatgc tgattaataa aacattgaaa caaaatgatc
    42001 caggtatgaa taataagaat agactaagaa ttaaaggagc aacgaaattc atttggcttg
    42061 tgaaaatatt aaagaaaaaa aggcatactt ttatataact gatataagaa tgaatcatca
    42121 ttttgagaat caatgagaga gagagatagg agttgtaatt cgaaaaatat ttcgatagat
    42181 gtcgtatgtg atcgagtgta tgtgtgggtg aaggaaagag tattatcgac accaacacca
    42241 cacacacacc catcctcaag acaaaataat tttcgaaata ttcatttatt gatcaaatga
    42301 atttcatttg gagaaattta catcgtacag tgtcaccctc tattgcaatt cgatcgtgac
    42361 tttctgttcc gtattttacc aaatttacta atatgattga atatgcgatg acgatttaaa
    42421 atatatgact atataacccc tttcgaacca ggtcatacac attttgtaat aataaaatat
    42481 ggtcaattta gttttatgtt ttcttcgtca accagaagtt aaagctttgc tcacactttt
    42541 tgcgtcaatt cctatctatt gttttttgcc atatactcga tcatcatatt catttactgg
    42601 attctacttt cttggtgttt acataattgt acgatggatt gctcgtggcg gtcaatatga
    42661 tgctctgaaa acaaaagatc tcagtggaaa aacttattta attactggtg cagcaggtgg
    42721 tattggaaaa caaacagctt ttgaattagc aaaacgtgat gctaaagttg tattatttgc
    42781 acgacctagt aacttacaag aagccattga tgatgttaaa aaagttgcac gagattctaa
    42841 acgtgttagt ggttatccaa ttgacttaag tgatttacgt gcgattaaaa ctggtattga
    42901 acaatataaa aaaattgaag gagagtaagt aactatttta tgatgaaata atattcaaaa
    42961 aatgaatgta tgattttaat taacagaaat gctccaatta ctgctttgat taataatgca
    43021 ggagttatgg cctgtccata tgcacttact aaagatggtt ttgaaatgca aatgggtacc
    43081 aatcattttg gtcatttcta tttaactcaa ttacttcttc ctcaattact tcaatctaaa
    43141 tcacgtattg ttaatgtttc atcattagtt catgctaaat ggcaagtacc atgtacatct
    43201 gatacatatg ctgaacaact gaataaagaa acatataaat cttggaatgc atattctcta
    43261 agcaaaacag caaatattta ttttactcat gaactacatc gtcgtttcca ttcacaaggt
    43321 cttaatgcat atgttcttca tcctggtgga gtcgacacag cactacaacg acatatatct
    43381 atgtcacaat tagcatttgc tccttttcgc ttttttcttc ttaaaacaca acttgaaggt
    43441 gctcaaacta atttatattg cgctgtatca gacgatgctg tatcaggaaa atattattcc
    43501 gattgtcacg aaacggaatt agcaaataaa tatgcaaaca attcagaacg agctcaagaa
    43561 tggtgggatt attcagaaaa gatcattgct gaaaagacca aagaattgaa ttaactatat
    43621 gagatagaaa cagaaacatt tatacatttc attcatttct attattttct ttaaccttat
    43681 aaagtaaacc ttgatatatt ttagattaaa gtacaggtaa gagtattgaa tgaatagtgt
    43741 atcgtttact tattaaaatt cacacaccca cgaagggcgg gtgtgggtaa gggtactacc
    43801 tctatctaac atccacaccc acacccttaa tagacatgaa aaagcaataa tattttattt
    43861 aaaatatatt aaagcaaaaa aaattcaaca tggaccttta tttaaaagaa cataaattgt
    43921 accatcaaca ttatgacgag ttaaaatatc tttataatta tcatgattaa aatcaagaat
    43981 atcatgaaaa gtaaaatcct ttgcttcata atcttgaata aaaaatcctg tttctctttg
    44041 aaaatttcct tttccatctc caaataatat atttacagaa tttattccaa gattataaat
    44101 aataaaatct aaattcatat ctctattcat atcattcaca ataatatcat aatttttaaa
    44161 actataaatt gcatttaatt gtgaattcaa accaatatct attaaaaatt ccgttgtttg
    44221 atcgaatgta ttattattta atccaaatat gatcgtaaca aatgttttct ctgcataaga
    44281 tataattaaa tccaattgat tatcattatt aaaatcttct atagcaattg attgaggatt
    44341 tatactaata tgtattgtat ataaaataga tttgttttca aatgttccat caccatttcc
    44401 aaaccaaata taaatttcat attgatcatt actaagacaa ataatatcga aatattgatc
    44461 tttattaaaa tcaataataa ttattgatat cattttagtt ttttgatgag aaataagatt
    44521 tttttttgaa taattaaaac ttccatttcc atttccaatt aatatataaa tcttatattc
    44581 atttgatgta aaagcaacaa tatctaaata gttatcatta ttaaaatgac cagttttcat
    44641 actatatatt ggatcaatat tctttgataa cgcgacaatt ggtgatttaa atgtattttt
    44701 attattattc caaagatgaa tataaatatt attataagta gtaattgcac aatcaaattg
    44761 attatcatta ttaaaatcac cataaacaat caaagtatcg taataaatat ttaaagatat
    44821 attatgtttt tcaaatgttt cattcttatt tgtaatcaat acaaaactat catcaagatt
    44881 aatactaata actaaaatat ctatttcttg atcaccattg aaatctgcag ctttcaaata
    44941 aagaccttga tgaaaagaca ttggtaattt atataaagat tttgattgaa atttaagttg
    45001 acaatttcta tctaaataaa tcagaatatt cgtctaagaa ctcatatgat aactttttat
    45061 cgtttatatg atctttttaa aaaaactaac attaaattca tgtcctttgc cttcgattta
    45121 aagatatgac tacagtctgg atgaactgct gacgagaata tagacctgag tgtacagtca
    45181 tagttatcta ttgcgccgtt taggattaaa tcaagtgaga tccaagagat cagagcgtta
    45241 ctcgtgttta ctagactctt gtttatgaga aagaattaaa aagataataa atatttgaat
    45301 atcgtaacct gtagttatat ttgatataat taaattattt gttaaagttg aagttgtcga
    45361 aataactatg aaatatagaa tattgaattt tatagaaaag aattcgatca aatagaaaga
    45421 ttaataacct gttattgttg ataatgattg tttttgttga tattttgcat aaataataga
    45481 aaataataga agaattatta ttaatattat tgttacaaat aaccatatta aaatatgttt
    45541 tatagaatat gaattaattc tataaataaa agatattata aatatatata tatatataga
    45601 gtttattaat taaaacatac tctaataaag tattttgaga tgttaattga agattattag
    45661 ataaattttt aatttcattt gattgatttg ttgaaataat atttcttttt tgttttcgat
    45721 attgataaat aagaaataga atttgaatta tttttggtga aatccattta agaagaattg
    45781 tcaaaccacc ttgaagacca attaaaagtg ttaatgtata aattgaatta attttttgta
    45841 tataagaata tgaacaatca ataggtaaac attgatgata ataagatgaa taatttaata
    45901 taatattaaa attatcaata aataattcat taattaattc atttattgtt ttatttatat
    45961 ttttatcata aaaaagagtt ttaattgaat cattatttat taaatatttt tcaataagat
    46021 taacacatgt ttgattataa aaacattcaa gtgttgaaag acgaaatgat tcaattggtg
    46081 tacatccgat tttaaaacct tgaataaaaa ttgaatgatt tttatcaata aaataacctt
    46141 gatttgtaca attcgaatga attaaacaag aacaattcga ataaattata ttattaataa
    46201 ataattttct ttgtattgaa ccttgtggat aatctttata ttgaaaatta gttccatatg
    46261 ttgttataat tccatttcca tgattgattt gtaaaattaa tgaaagtaat tgagaaagtt
    46321 tagttcgatc atataattta ttttgatcaa ttgatgaata aatataattt tcaaattgat
    46381 ctttagttaa aagttctgat gaaataagaa ataaattaag aaattgatta acatattttt
    46441 tcgttgattt tattgaaagg tcacataaac cttgtagaaa ttgtaaatga gttgaaagaa
    46501 aacgacgata atcatttaaa tcataaattg ataaatcata tagaagattt tttgttaaat
    46561 tatttctcca ttcttctaaa ataaaatcac ttgtacaaat ctaaataaga atttattaaa
    46621 attaaatttt catttttcaa aatattattt ttacttgatg aaattttgtt tcaattgtaa
    46681 cataatgatc ataagttgat gctaaagatg aacaaaaaca ttttaattta ttatcatatt
    46741 gatctagaag ttgattgtat cgatcaaatg ttggttgttt aaatatttta gttaaatttt
    46801 gtggttcaat aatataatat atagcaataa ttgtaagact aattagaaga agacaaatat
    46861 aaagacgagt tgcccattga cctaaacgtt taacggttat tggatgaata tttcgtcgaa
    46921 aatcgtttat acgaaatata tttaaattaa ttaatgttgt tgataaaatt tctattaatt
    46981 tttttgttaa aaatcgaact cgatcgataa attttcgatg aactaaaaaa aacgaatttt
    47041 ttaataaaat tttatctaaa ttagttatta taaataattg atataacctg atagaatttc
    47101 ttgttctcga ttgatttgta atttaaataa ataaaaaatt aatttaataa attttggtat
    47161 tattaaacgt aatattaaaa taattccact aatcatagaa attaatgtta ttaaaatttc
    47221 agatgaagtt ttcagacgaa ttttagttga ataagtacaa taatttggtg aacatttttc
    47281 ataataattt ttaaatgaaa ttaatgaaat ccatttttca atcataactt catttataat
    47341 tgatgaaata gaaatatttg gtggaaaacg acttaagttt tcattgtaaa taagtgaacg
    47401 gggcaaaatc cattttggat tttgttgatt ttcaatatat ttatctttta tatatttaat
    47461 tagaattgaa aaacatttgg aattttgata aaaacattca aatgttgata ataataatga
    47521 atcaataaca aaacaacctt cgactagacc aggaattgta taagctttgt ttatattaaa
    47581 tacatcacca attgtatatt taacatcata aagagcaaat ggaatatgac aatatctatt
    47641 tatagcacaa atacatggaa ttgaacttgt attatcatca tgtaaactat ttaaaacgaa
    47701 atgaatctaa aagaaaaaga atattttata ataaatctat tagattataa aaactcatga
    47761 atttaaatca acatacttta taggcttctt catttgctat aggagttgtg tgtaaattta
    47821 atggaatttg tttccaatct cttccaatat gagtaaatgg ttgatcaatt tgtataacta
    47881 aacgaactat ttcaatatat tctaaaaatg ttgtttttat ttgatgaaaa aattgtttaa
    47941 gtgttacatt taattgttga taaaattcat tttcatcaat aacatttgta gtaataagat
    48001 tttgtataag aaaactacga atattatcat caattgtttt atgagcaaaa ttacataaat
    48061 ctgataataa ttgaaatagt gcttgagcat aattacgcca atcattttta acttcttcaa
    48121 taaaagaaaa ttgtaaaatt gttatccatg atttacttat aaaatcactt gaacatattt
    48181 catgtaaaat tacatttaat ttaataaaat cattatgaga aataataatt gtagaacatg
    48241 gacatttaac tgtatttaaa tataatattt gtaaagtatt ataatcattt aacgatggat
    48301 tagataatgt taatgttatt gttcgactca tcgatgaatt aaataaaata atcgaaagaa
    48361 ttaaacctaa attatagtag aaagaacaga attaaatatt tccctcaacg cgtgttgtcg
    48421 ctgaagggca tattctgcac cactgtgagt acccggtacc caaccctatc actagtaaca
    48481 tcgcagactt ttctaacatt ttaatctaat actatcatta atatagaaag aaaagaagtt
    48541 tttaaaaagt aacgctaatg attaagtgat gataacatga ctgttacttc cgagacactt
    48601 gctcatcgaa tagttgagga tgaggacgat agagggagag tcagtcttga cctggatctc
    48661 ggaagtaaat gtcatgggcg agcaactatt gcgggagtat ctttcatgga accatcctcg
    48721 aagcattgtg accaaaatga aattctgatt catttgtttt tctttgttag tcattataac
    48781 gaaataaact catatttcgc aatcaatctg actacagtcg attccggata tcaaaatttg
    48841 tatccgtgca agactctaat tttcacacag atattttata tagatgatga tttcttaaat
    48901 aaattcagtt agaataataa attataccaa ttaacatgat tatataaaca cgtgtactga
    48961 taatttcttg tttaattaaa tattctattt gattgttatt attttgaaat aaatttaatt
    49021 gttttaacca ttgaataaat tcttttggat ataaaaaaag aatattttct aaaacaatat
    49081 gaaatcaaga tttatttgat tttattttat taaaaatttt acccgaattt atttgaatat
    49141 tattcgattg atatttaatt ttaaataaaa tattaataat aaataatgat aaaattctac
    49201 atatgataat gagaccaccg taaagactaa ttaaaagagc aaatgcatta gaaaattttg
    49261 tttgacgtat tttattgtat gtacaaaatg atggtgaaca ttcatcgaaa taatctgaat
    49321 aatttatatt tgttaaccat ttttcaataa aaagatcatg taaatgatca taaattgttt
    49381 gattttcttc tttttctatt ttaggtaaaa tataatcagt taaattcatc tttatctata
    49441 taaatagaga tattttcaaa aaaaaacaaa gaaatatttt aaataaatac tttctgaaat
    49501 atttcaaaag aagaaaatgt taattttgta caattaatat tacgtaaaca atataatgta
    49561 tttacaataa ggccttcaaa tgcaaaacat ccttgaacaa atccatttgg attattataa
    49621 ggctaattaa gaaaatataa atttgtattt ttaaattaaa ttttcttttc ttttatcaag
    49681 tacaagaatt atcattaatt aattaatatg catacttaca taaccattag aatctacacc
    49741 ttctatgaaa agaaaatgtg taattccatt agtattgaca caagttaaag gattagattg
    49801 ttcaggcata tcttcttttg tacgaattct cgtccattta ccattgacaa gtgtcatatt
    49861 atttcttttt atcagagaat gaataacagg ttgtaaattt gtacttagac ccgatataaa
    49921 ataatttgca tgagttgtaa gtcgaatata attgataaat gtaattattt ctatattcat
    49981 actatttcta atatgttcga aatatgaatt tatttcaaat tcaagtcgtt tttttgaaac
    50041 aagttcgact gtaacaagat tttgattttc aaacttaatt ctgtttcgta atacaatatc
    50101 attaaatgat gaacataaat aatttaaaag tttgaactaa ataaaaacaa taaatacaag
    50161 ggtgggtatt catatcttct gtcactcata cccacaccct tactattaaa gatttattta
    50221 cctgtggacc aaatactgtt tttatttcat aaacggactt ttgatttatg tagtcattat
    50281 aaaatgcttc aatccattgt ttactgatga aaatactcga gcaaatagga tgaaatgtaa
    50341 ttgtatttga aacgaaagtt ttatacggta ttgtagattt tgaacatgaa catgaaaaag
    50401 tttcaatatg atttgatcga agttcgtcaa taatggttaa attaatataa gaaatattga
    50461 tcttttcaga atgtggatgt aaaagtgcaa tatagaatat catataaaga gatgctaagg
    50521 agaaaaaaaa taatatgtca aatttacttt tcttttgtct tatagattat gaaagagtat
    50581 attgctttgt tgagttttat gtttatctgt tcatatatta aaacgatata taagagattt
    50641 tactgtaggt aacatcgtag aatatgataa ttattccaga aagggttttt tgagaaaaaa
    50701 aaatgaattt ttatatttct tactgataag aagaaaaaca aaaaaccaag ttgtatattt
    50761 ttgctgttta ataatgattt ctgattgttc catcgattca ttattattgg tattgttatt
    50821 ttcaaatggt tccgttataa ataaattgta atcatgtatt tgatcgtaaa tccaatgaaa
    50881 taaagatttt aaattcatta atattcgaat gattaagata ttttaatcta gaaatgaaat
    50941 ttcaatcatc tttatctgcg attaaaaaga aaaaatagga gaataatgat attgagaagt
    51001 ttagttttga actagaagaa catttttcta ctaacgtcaa attttattat atatatatat
    51061 atattatcaa tcatcttctt tttattttat aagaaaaatt tcttatcaat tatattttga
    51121 cattatttaa aacatgactt tttagaaata aactaacccg tgatttaaca ttgattttct
    51181 caaatgtttt cattacggat ttttttgtaa atataaaata tttgctattt agtgaactgt
    51241 aaggtcagct tttcatgatt gaaaaataaa aacaaagaat ttttaataat cgttttcttg
    51301 agaaaataat tcaatttgat gttttatgtt cagaatttcg agctctttaa aatgacatca
    51361 gaaaaaggag gattcaacaa ttagtaccga agaaaaccta ttgcatattt gtggtaatta
    51421 attataaaaa cgaaactctc tgatcacgat aattgtaata catttatctt aattgtggat
    51481 aattctagcc tcattttact gatgtcattt taaagaactt gaaaagcttt tcaatgcagt
    51541 ccctttaggg ctgaaatcgg gttgtgtctg taatgaaggg cgaggagagg ggagcgaact
    51601 gaatttctcg acttacactc cattattttc cctaaaaaaa atatatgtga attccacaat
    51661 gatgtaggtg ttcatggctc ttcttccata cccaccttca gcaatggctt taacagtgga
    51721 cagacaatta tcaacagtag taattaccga tttaaatggt aattatcgat tagatattat
    51781 tactattagt gtattcaaca aaactctaaa tatccttttg aattcatgtt aaatttagca
    51841 taatagatat ttactcgctt ttatcttatt ctcaaataaa agttttaaaa taaatgtgta
    51901 tataactata tcaacaatac cgtattactt gtttgattta tttctaaaaa atttatttaa
    51961 aaataatttt cataaaaaaa taacggtgat tatcaagatg aaagaaagtt atgaaaatcg
    52021 acatcatttt taatacgtgt caaaataaag actgtcacaa accacactat acattctttt
    52081 ccatcaatat ctcactttaa ttagatagta acacgtagtt tatgtcatgt ttgtgtttgt
    52141 tattcattcg tcatataata taatcattca gttaattgat atgagaacaa cagataaaac
    52201 gaaccaacga agagaatgaa cttctcatta atagttttgc ttcttcagga gttaacataa
    52261 aatggacagg tattaatagt taagactact tataccacaa tcagttttca gccatagaca
    52321 atctcgatgt tgccttttta actcaagagt tcgttttcga acatctatca aggaacaata
    52381 aatcatcaaa aaatagtgaa aaacattttt tttatttacg aaatgcacat tattaaaatg
    52441 aaataaatat gtctttattt acatagaagt caatttttga ttaaagactt ctgacaagtt
    52501 taacatatat ttcattatac attcttggag attttaatga agactggttt tgttggatga
    52561 cttaatcctg ccaattgctt tttattgatt gttgtttcat aattgatcga ttccgacatt
    52621 aattccattt tgcatagttt tgataatcga actaataaaa ttttaatttg cagcttagca
    52681 tatctttctc caacacaagc atgtctacct cgtccgaaag gtaatgctct atatggatct
    52741 gctttcatct cttctcgtgg tttcaaatgt ctttcaggat caaattccat tggattcaga
    52801 tataaatctt gtgcaccagt taatggagtt acaacaagat ttcccgatgg aataaatttg
    52861 tcttgtgaaa gaggaatatc ttcaccagca tgtctcaaac tcaatagaaa atcggtatgc
    52921 aatctaatta cttcataaat acatccttgc acatattcca ttgaatttaa atattcaatt
    52981 gttaatttac catttactgg tacattatca atttcatttt taattcgttg accaatttca
    53041 tcatattcat gacgaatcca ttcgagaatt atatatgatg ctgttatata tgtgttatgt
    53101 tgtgctggaa caatagacat ataagcaaaa taagccacta atcgtggtgt aaataattca
    53161 ccacgttttt ctaattcttc ttttgaatat ttaacatttt catagattat atcaaaatca
    53221 gttggttcaa tatgattttc aatcatattt aaacatcgtt caatatctgg catgagaaga
    53281 gatatccatc gttcccaagc aatatctttt ttagttttta ttttcaatag ttttttgcca
    53341 ccatctataa ttggacttag gaaatctttt tcaacagtta atgaagcaaa tatatcaata
    53401 acttcttcgg catgattttt gtaaatattc gatgatataa aattaattga attcatacgt
    53461 acgacaagac gatacataaa ttgaaataaa tcaattttag tttcattact attttcaatc
    53521 caaaattgtc cattttgttt attaaaataa tcatttataa ccatttcagt atttgatatc
    53581 atacgagata aatgattgga atttaaaata ctatgtaaat aaggtacgac actatattct
    53641 attaaatatt gactttcagg atatgatgat cctaacataa ttgatgctgc tcttgacata
    53701 ctaagcattt cttcagttgc atgataatat tttttcaaat caacagaatt tgtaataact
    53761 gtataatatt ttccaaacat aaataatgta aaattatcac catattttgt agaccatcta
    53821 ttcacagatg attcaagatc taacatcgaa agaatagaac ctaaaaatgg acaataccaa
    53881 ggttcgatta ttacaggtgg atattttgaa ttaaaattat gtcgttgagt agataaataa
    53941 cgaatgtaaa tatgaaatat caccacacta attaaataga ctgaaattaa gaaaaaccac
    54001 cacgccattc taatttgaag atttccaaat tggaccgaga gaagaataag ttaaaaaaat
    54061 ctgaaaaaag cgtttaaata caaatcatat ttacaataaa tatatatatt aaaaatttga
    54121 aaaaagacat tataacaagt aaattaaatt tattttagtc aatttgtcgt gctggtacac
    54181 cggaccaagt cgtattcaac ggtaattgat catatttcat gacaagtgtg agaggataaa
    54241 gacgatttcg accgtgaagt gttgatccag caagtacatt tgtatagctc atcagtatac
    54301 tggaatcttg aacaataatt ggtgccactt taaatatacg ttgttcaaat gtatgaggct
    54361 aaaaatagaa gaagaaaaaa acaattatca taaagacaga tttgtattat aatatattaa
    54421 cctgaagaca agcttctgtt tgaagacgaa catgattacc aattgttatg agatgaggat
    54481 cggtaagaca accaatagta ggtaaaatga catcttgtcc aatatgagca ccaagtatac
    54541 gaaagagatg aacaagatat tgtgttcctg ataaaaatgg accgatgaag atattaaatt
    54601 caattagagc tgtagaaatg aattcatgtg tacgagtgat tgtctctgaa taggtaaaag
    54661 ttgcttctga tgatgtactt aaaattaagt aacgatgcat tatacagaaa agacatgcat
    54721 gaactattgg tgcaatgaaa gtaggtaata gccaatagat agtagtagat atacatttgc
    54781 ttagtaagta aatcatacat gtactcataa aaatgcgcaa agatgaagat ttcaatgatg
    54841 gtaatttatc tatagacatt gtttcttctt cgggcattat aaaaggcatt tgacgagacg
    54901 gaataccgag caatactgat ccagcaccag agatagatgt attctcagtg attaaagtca
    54961 aattaccgac catagtttta ttaggaagtc gcgtgccagg caacaatgtg catccattac
    55021 caagatttga accagaacca agtataatcg tatttaaacg gcaatcaccc gctggtgtta
    55081 tttcaaatgg agctaatcta acttttgcga acgtagttac accttgttga attttaagaa
    55141 gatttgatgg aaaagataga attggttgaa attcaccaaa tttaacgtca tcttcgatat
    55201 cggcatttaa ccaagaaagt aaaacattag agattgtgct gtatgatgat aagaattcat
    55261 acgaacgatg aaatgacgat attatcaatt gacgtaacca tactcgatgt aaaaagtaat
    55321 aagaattgac tggataattg cctggtgtta cagatcctat gatatatttc aataagaaca
    55381 taacaacgga gagacacatt atagtccaga acaaccaact taaggcgata gcaatcggta
    55441 ttggcataca aatagttaaa caaaattgat atatcttgta agttaaagtt agaagagtac
    55501 tatggatgat tataagacaa aggagacata ttaattgata aataacttgt ttccatgaga
    55561 aagatcgatc gttgatggat gtatgtttta ttgttggcga aacatcacca gtcagtttag
    55621 acatagattc aatataagta ttatctggta ttgtgacttc atcataaagg acacaacgtg
    55681 taccaatcga gcaatatgat ccaatacgaa ttagattaag tttatatgtt tgttcatagt
    55741 aggatagatt agaaaagatt gcatcagtat cgatgaatgt cgaatcaccc acttcaagta
    55801 accaaggtgc atcaattaat gttgaaaaaa tatgaacacc acgaccaatt cgtgcaccac
    55861 ataaccgcag ataaaaatta taaaatggtg tacccaacag atattttaac caatatgaat
    55921 tattaattga ccataaacgt tctagaaacc accatcgata ataactccac gaatacaaca
    55981 tgttgacttt tgtcacctta gtttctgacc aaagtaataa atgttggcag ataacataca
    56041 ttaacatatg aactaatggc attaacaaga tagagaagta acaattataa cgatatgcca
    56101 tccatattgg aaataaccat tgacatatga gaactagtat gcctaatgtt tcaataaata
    56161 ttgatggcat gactcgatat tgatcttctt caagttgggt tgttgttagt gttgtagata
    56221 tatcttgttt ttgttcttcg tcttgatcaa tgatcaatgg ctcgagaatt tgcgcgagtt
    56281 gtcttattga tggattgtca taaagaacgg taactccaat atttttatag atttgttctc
    56341 gaatcataga aagtgccatg atgacatcta atgaagtacc accaagttga ccaaatggaa
    56401 cattaacatt cggtgattcg acatgaaatg cttgtgcaaa aataggcaat agacgttgtt
    56461 caagctctgt taattgtgat tgatcagtat cttgagattc aatcattgtt gagaagtctg
    56521 gcgttggaag aagctttcga tctaattttc catttggatt caatggaaat ttttcgagcg
    56581 caataatcaa tgatggaatc ataaaacgtg ctaaacgaga tcggcaataa ttgcgtaatt
    56641 gttctgtatt aagattgtaa ccttgaacat aagcaatcaa gtgatccttg ccccatttaa
    56701 caacgacaga gcctaggaca tctgatgatg cgtcacgtaa acaacgttca atttcaccta
    56761 attcaatgcg ttgaccatgt aatttgacct gatgatcttt acgaccaacg taatgtacta
    56821 cacagttatt gtccgctcgt acaagatcac cagttttata gaatagttcg tcatgcatat
    56881 ggacaagtgc cttcttggtt aaatcatcac gtcccaaata gccagcataa acacctacac
    56941 cagtcacaag taattcacct tcttgaccaa caaagacagg ctctccaaaa tcatcgagga
    57001 ttacacaacg ataaccagga atcaaggaac cgattggaat agtactctgt tcacaagtag
    57061 catcaactag ttgaatagtg cagccaatag tgatttcagc aggaccataa agattccaaa
    57121 tatgacatcg attttcagat gttgacgcga aatgtttgtt taagtgatgt atcaattgaa
    57181 ttggtagagt ttcgcctaca aaacagtatt tatgttaata attttttata agaaaaacta
    57241 atcgaatttt cttaaatcat cgatagaaag acttgatgtt cgtccttttc ccacaactac
    57301 taaacttctt tctttagaat agaatcattc caaaaagact aaatttaagt cttatcttta
    57361 ataattttgt acttaccacc tgagcagata gaccgaacat gatttaaaga gacgttttcc
    57421 aagcatctat caagatataa acacaacgct gcaagataac tcggtacact attgaaatat
    57481 gttatttttt tgctatcaac taaatcaatc aagtatggaa aatccatgag accatctgga
    57541 cgcatcatga ctaatgatgc accaataaca aatgttccaa taagatcttc aacatggata
    57601 tcaaatgaac atttagtcgt ttgcagtaca gtatcgtttt tgctgaatac tcccacttca
    57661 acaaacgatc gagtatattc aataaaattt cgttgtcgga attgagcctt aaaaaggaca
    57721 caaaattata taaacatatg ttttcaaaag aattatttaa cactaactgc ttttggtatg
    57781 cctgtagaac cacttgtgaa aataatataa ccaatactct cggttgttac attaatgcat
    57841 gacaggcgat caagatcatt atcgctcatt attctattta catttattgt tgtgtccatg
    57901 ttcatcgtga tttcatccgc atcaagtttg ctttgtgtca atgaatggac gagaaccaga
    57961 tgacttctag tttctttcac tagagtctgc agacgttgtt ttggatcttg cggtgatagt
    58021 ggacaataga ctgcacctac catctcaatt gataaaattc caataaccta tacaaacaat
    58081 taaagctttc aaaagtctac aatcttcatg tgaaatcttt gttttaccat tgaaatactt
    58141 ctttctacac attgacatac aatatcacct tcttttacat catttatatc tatcagcata
    58201 cttgataatt cttgtacata aaaatataat tcattataac ttaacatttg ttcgtcaagc
    58261 tcaacagcta tcttttgtgg atgatccatt acttgttgac aaaatagttg tggnnnnnnn
    58321 nnnnnnnnnn nnnnnnnnnn nnnnnnnnnn nnnnnnnnnn nnnnnnnnnn nnnnnnnnnn
    58381 nnnnnnnnnn nnnnnnnnnn nnnnnnnnnn nnnnnnnnnn nnnnnnnnnn nnnnnnnnnn
    58441 nnnnnnnnnn nnnnnnnnnn nnnnnnnnnn nnnnnagtaa tatttctact gttgattgat
    58501 catatcgatc ttgtgaacaa attaaactac atgatatttc attcgatgat ttctgagtaa
    58561 aacttaacat cagatcaaat ttagcaacaa aatcatcttt atccaaggat attggttcaa
    58621 gtatagatcc atcaagatta atttgttgat tattagatga tattgtaata aaatcataca
    58681 taatttcaag aaaagcaggt gaatgttgat taccaatgat atattgaaga ggataatgtg
    58741 aatgttctag aattgataaa cataaatttc gaacttgttg aacaagttgt ttgaatgaat
    58801 gagatgaatc tagttgaata cgataaggaa gtgtagcaac aaacattcca ataatatctt
    58861 gtaattcagt tcgatatcga tttgcattaa cactaccaat acatagatct tgttgaccat
    58921 tacttaattt gaaaagaaat gcatagaatg tagcaagacc aagttgaaat ggtgttacat
    58981 ttgatgttga agcataattn nnnnnnnnnn nnnnnnnnnn nnnnnnnnnn nnnnnnnaaa
    59041 gttgatgatc aaatgtaatt tgagcaactg aagcttttcc tgttcgttca tcgttaggta
    59101 atcgatgtcg atcaaatggt ataaccaact tattctctaa atcatagcca tcgagttgtg
    59161 ttttccaaaa ttcacctgat aatgtcatat ccatttgacg ttcatatact gaataatcaa
    59221 tatattgtaa agtgttatca tccgttggta atagatcatt atcattatat gcaagagaaa
    59281 gatcttgcat gaaaattgat gttgatacac catcaaatgc tgaatgatga atatgaaata
    59341 agatgatgtc gttggtagtg agttgatcat catcatcttg caatgaaggt gagtgttgac
    59401 gaacaatatg acaatgaaga acacgtcctt catttaaatt gaagagattt gaatcatgaa
    59461 tcattttgga gatgtcttcc atatcatggt tatcgatgtg aagaacggtg aaaccaaaga
    59521 gtaattcgtc tgaatcgatg attggtactg cagattgtat gacttcacct gccacatcaa
    59581 gaaaaatatt tgtgcgtaac gctgaatgct tagtaataag tatttgaatt gcctgacgta
    59641 gccgtttgat ggaaacaggt ttggtacaat tcgaaatacc ataggctagt cgcacaccat
    59701 acatacgatt gccttgagaa ccgaaacgaa tttgctcatc aagaaaaatt ctttcttgtg
    59761 caaatgatac ttgaccttga atgatgtgta gaggaagcca gttatattct tcttcttctt
    59821 cgtgttcttg tcgatcagta tcttgtgctt gttgaatgaa acaagcatga tcgacaatgg
    59881 tcgaatgttg gaacatttga gcaatgttaa ctgcatgagt gtcaaactta aacattatct
    59941 tatatcgatg atagatttga atgagaagca gcgaatgacc accaatacca aaaaaattga
    60001 cggtggtgga tatttgttta cattgcaaaa tttcacacca aagggaatga atgcgtcttt
    60061 cgatatcgtt ctttggttct gtacattgct gatcattacc agacattgca gaattcaatg
    60121 aaagtgtagc aatatctggt gtaggaagaa gttttcgatc gagtttacca tttgcactca
    60181 ttggtaaatg ttcgagaatg atgaacattg aaggaaccat gaatggtggc agatgagatc
    60241 gacaatagtt gcgtaattgt tcttcattga tatgaatgct ttgaacataa gctaccaaat
    60301 gatcactgcc ccatttaaca acgacacaag ccgaaacatc tgatgagaca tcaagcaaac
    60361 atcgttcgat ttcgcccagt tcgatacgtt gtccatgaag ttttacttga tgatcctttc
    60421 gaccgacata atagaagaga ttgtcactat tcaatcgaac tagatcacca gtacgataga
    60481 acagttgatt gttgatattg attaatattt gttcgttcaa atcctcacgt ctaaggtaac
    60541 cagcaaagat gccaacacct ccgacgaata gctctccttc ttggccaata tagatcggct
    60601 ctaggaaatc gtcaacaacg atacattgat atccaggtaa aagacgacca actggaacac
    60661 tactttgttc atccataaga tcaacgttat ggtagagaca gtcaagtgtg acctcagctg
    60721 ggccataaag attccatatg cggcatggat catttgatcg tgtcattgat gataaatgtt
    60781 tgtctaattt atgtactaat tgaattggta aaggttcacc tataaagtaa atacaaatta
    60841 attccatttc tcaatgaaaa catttgaaca atagcggcta gtcaaacgta ttaattccag
    60901 atattcaaaa aacaaacttg ttttctcaaa actatcgcat aacaaattct caggagaaac
    60961 ttttcagtac aactctttca ttatatactt accgccacaa accagcgatc gtaatcgact
    61021 ccagcatgca tcttcaaagc gtgtctccag ataggagcat agactcgtga gataacttgg
    61081 tacactattt atataggtaa tgctcttatc aataattaca tcacacaaat attgaaaatc
    61141 catcagacca cttggtcgaa gcataactaa tgttgcgcca actaataatg tacccactat
    61201 atcttcaaca tggatatcaa atgaacatcg agccatttgt aatactgtat cctttccatt
    61261 aaatgtgcca acttctacca aagatcgaat ggattcaaca aaatttcgat gtcttatttg
    61321 agcctagaga gacaacgact gtaacaaact gaactcaatt taatacaaac tacttactgc
    61381 tttaggaatg cctgttgagc cacttgtgaa aataatataa gcgatattat caccttttat
    61441 cgtaatatcc aacagatgat tgatactggt atcaataaca ctgcaactga cattaattaa
    61501 aatatcaata ttcatagtga tatattccat atcaaatttt tcacaagtca aattgtgcac
    61561 aagaatcaca ctactttttg tttccttcac cagtgcctcc agtcgttgtt gaggatctcg
    61621 gggtgatagt ggacaataga ctgcacctac catctcaatt gataaaattc caataaccta
    61681 tacaaacaat taaagctttc aaaagtctac aatcttcatg tgaaatcttt gttttaccat
    61741 tgaaatactt ctttctacac attgacatac aatatcacct tcttttacat catttatatc
    61801 tatcagcata cttgataatt cttgtacata aaaatataat tcattgtaac ttaacatttg
    61861 ttcatcaagt tcaacggcta tcttttgtgg atgatccatt acttgttgac aaaataattg
    61921 tggaatagtc agttttggtg ctgctgatcg attaatatca tgatttttca tagtatcaat
    61981 tatgatttgt tcttttggta aaataataga taatttatac aatgataatt gttcttcaat
    62041 tgaagatatc gatgaatcaa atagttgaga taaaagatgt gaaaatcgtt cgagtaatat
    62101 ttctactgtt gattgatcat atcgatcttg tgaacaaatt aaactacatg atatttcatt
    62161 cgatgatttc tgagtaaaac ttaacatcag atcaaattta gcaacaaaat catctttatc
    62221 caatgatatt ggttcaagta tagatccatc aagattaatt tgttcattat tagatgatat
    62281 tgtaataaaa tcatacataa tttcaagaaa agcgggtgaa tgttgattac caatgatata
    62341 ttgaagagga taatgtgaat gttctagaat tgataaacat aaatttcgaa cttgttgaac
    62401 aagttgtttg aatgaatgag atgaatctag ttgaatacga taaggaagtg tagcaacaaa
    62461 cattccaata atatcttgta attcagttcg atatcgattt gcattaacac taccaataca
    62521 tagatcttgt tgaccattac ttaatttgaa aagaaatgca tagaatgtag caagaccaag
    62581 ttgaaatggt gttacatttg atgttgaagc ataatttaga aatgattgtg aaagttgatg
    62641 atcgaatgta atttgagcaa ctgaagcttt tcctgatcgt tcatcattag gtaatcgatg
    62701 tcgatcgaat ggtataacca atttattctc taaatcatag ccatcgagtt gtgttttcca
    62761 aaattcacct gataatgtca tatccatttg acgttcatat actgaataat caatatattg
    62821 taaagtgtta tcatccgttg gtaatagatc attatcatta tatgcaagag aaagatcttg
    62881 taagaagatt tggcgggaat ttctatcaaa agtgatatgg tgaaaagcta taagaataag
    62941 atcatgagcg aagagtaatt catcgttaga actgtcgttt gaaattcgtt ttcgaaaaag
    63001 ttgacaatac aatacatgtc catctctcaa atcaaataag tttggattat gactagtttc
    63061 tcgaagaaga caatgaagat gattgtcatt atcgaatatt tgtgttggtg caaaatcgaa
    63121 cgtatggtgt atttgcgtga tgcgttgtgt aagacccgtt tgaacgtatt cgagagcaag
    63181 cgaagttcgc agcgtcatat gttttcttat tacatgtcga aaagcttgtc taagacgagc
    63241 gatggatact gtgccgctgg ctatcttcaa gacattgagt tcgttgtaga tgcccaccga
    63301 atacgtatca tgtctagcac cactaaatcg aatttgctca tcaagaaaaa ttctctcttg
    63361 agcaaatgat gctacaccta tatgaaataa ttagtaaaat aaagtttcga ttctttcctc
    63421 aaacataata agatttacct tcatttatat gtaatggtaa ccatgatgtt attttatgac
    63481 tagtaactgt atccgctaca ccttctaata acttagcatg ttcaccaatg gttgattgac
    63541 gaaagaaaga agttattgaa atggttttac tatcaaacat gaataaagtt tgataacgat
    63601 gatagagttg cataagaagc attgaatgac cacccacaga aaagaaatta cttgttttag
    63661 aggcaggaac atcacattta agtatttcac accataattt atgtatctca atctccatat
    63721 cagtatttaa ttcgataaga tcattacttg atattgttgg taattctgta ggtttaggta
    63781 acatttgtcg atcgagtttt ccacttttat tcaatggaaa agattccata acaatgaata
    63841 ttgatggaat cataaatgga ggtaaacgag attgacaatg attacgaagt gtatctaaat
    63901 caatatcacg tccttgtaca taggcaacaa gatattcatc atgtttaata acaacacaag
    63961 ctgaaacaat ctccaaaaga catcgttcaa tttcagctaa ttcaatacgt tgtccacgta
    64021 gttttacttg aaaatcttgt cttcccagat aatatatatt gccagttatt gaattttgac
    64081 taacaagatc accggtacga taaaatgatc caataagaac tcgttgagtc aaatcatctc
    64141 gatcataata accaggaaaa cgttgtatac catctaaata taattctccg acatgaccag
    64201 gaataactgg ttgataatat tgatcgagaa tttgtgcttg catgccagga aatggaatac
    64261 caataggaat cacaccactt ttaatatctt cgttggttat gtggtgatag actgatgtaa
    64321 gtgtacattc agctggacca tacaaattgt aaaaattgat atcggattca ccaaaatatt
    64381 ctatcatttt agcgagagtt gtgcaaataa ttgcttcgcc taggataatg gaaaaaacga
    64441 agaaacttct gtatgtttga ggagaaaaaa gagaaacata ccaagaaagc ccaatgatcg
    64501 tacagtagat aaacgatcta cttgatcatt atcaacgaga tgttcaaaca agactgtcat
    64561 cattgttgga acaacggaaa agaaagtgac tttatgttgc tgtatggtac ttgataagta
    64621 attaaaatcc atataaccgt gtggacgtaa aagaacgagg gtagcgccta acatcattgt
    64681 gccaaggcat tctttcacat gaacatcaaa agagcattga gccatttgaa caaccacatc
    64741 acgactggta attatactta agtgttgaaa agaagagata catgaagaaa aattccgatg
    64801 tgtaatttga acctggagaa acacgagttc gtaaaataat tagaatatat ttcgaaaaat
    64861 aaagatactt acagcttttg gatttcctgt tgaaccactt gtaaaaacaa tactaaagaa
    64921 atagaagaag aagaaaaata ttttaaaaaa acaaagaaag aaaaactcat aagaacttac
    64981 taagcaatgt cattcaaaga taaattaaaa tcaatattat tattattatt gatagtatta
    65041 tcaaagagat aattttgaat attaattata ttttgatgat tattaaaatg attttcagta
    65101 gctgaatgaa caagaacaaa tgatgagttt gtttgtgtta caagattaga taaacgagta
    65161 ggaggatcat caggtgataa tgcacaataa gaagaaccta aagtaattat tgctaattga
    65221 ccaataatca tttcaatact acgttcaaca cattgacaaa taattttatt tgaataattt
    65281 tgtttattaa tataattcat taattgataa actttattaa gtaattctgc ataagttaat
    65341 gattgttctt ctaaacaaat tgaaatcttt tgtggatgat ataatgtttg ttttataaat
    65401 tcataatgta ctttatctaa tgatttaaaa gacatttcat ttgtattatt attattatta
    65461 taattaatgg attgaatagt ttgtatatca tcagataata ataatgataa ttcaacaata
    65521 ggttgattaa ttaaattaaa tgttgaaaat aaaaagagtt gttgaagaag aatatgaaat
    65581 ctttgtgata ttaaatcaat agttttttga ttaaataaat ctaatgatgc attaatttca
    65641 catgtaaatt gttcatttgt tttattatga agaattcgta atgaaaaatc aaatttacta
    65701 acaatttcat ttgttttaat attaagtgaa taaggtacca atgataattt catttcctca
    65761 atatttatat gttctttatt aaattttgtt tcatttgttt catattcaaa tgatgtatca
    65821 agaaaagatt ctaatcttat ttcattattt gaatgttgat taagaatacg ttgtaatgga
    65881 aaataagaca ttttcattga atttattatc atttcttgta ctcgttgaat aaaataagaa
    65941 aatgatatat atggattaat atgttgaaga cgtaatggaa ttgcattaac aaacattcca
    66001 ataattgatt gtaattcatc tttatatctt ccttttatat tcattccaat acaaagatca
    66061 tcttcttctt catttgttaa tttaaataag aaaataaaat aacaagcaag tgataattgt
    66121 tcaattgtta tattattatt tatactaaat aaaagaaaat gttttgaaag atcttcatta
    66181 aaatcaaatg atattgatat tccacgtcct gttctttgtt cattagaaat acgatgatga
    66241 tcaaatggta atgctaatga acgatttata tcataatcat gtaacatttc aaaccaataa
    66301 ttattagcta ttgtcattgg catttctcgt tcaataatag aatctataaa atataatgaa
    66361 ataattataa atctaatcta tatataactt acaatcaaga tatcgtaatt gtatttcatc
    66421 attatattct aaacaaccat ttgtatatgc agaattaaga tcagaatgaa atatatacat
    66481 tgatggaaaa tcaaataaag catgatgaaa attaaatatt attgaatcac cttttataag
    66541 attatcattt tttaaatttt cataaacaat atgtaaacga caaacaactc cttgttcaag
    66601 attaaaatta taaggattac ctcgttcatc atgcattatt ttcataagat cttcatcatt
    66661 tttaatcaat gtcgattcat taaatgtaaa atattcttca ttatcttttg atttaacaat
    66721 ttgttgcatt aattgttgtt tatcattatc aaaataaagg gcagtccgta aagctttatg
    66781 tttaataatt actaattgaa aagcttgtcg taatctttca acagataatg aaccactttc
    66841 aatatgaaat agaaatggca tattgtagat ggccacttga ggttgattgg ggtcaaatct
    66901 gacatgttca tcatgccaga tacgagcttg tgcaaatgaa gcaggtccta atagcgaaag
    66961 aaaagtatca tttaaagaat ctattgtaga gaaaattcgc agttttacct tcgttgatgt
    67021 taggtagtcg cttgaagatt gttgaatcga tttcattgat ttctgatgga tgaagcaaag
    67081 ataattgatt catggattgt gtggtgatat taaatgtttg atccaaaaat aattgttcaa
    67141 gcatacattg gaagcgatcg accatctgtt tgacgtatat ttcattgggg aacaaatcag
    67201 ctgagcattc tagaaagcac tctgtagctt ttccatgatg atcatgtgat acagccagtg
    67261 tcatatcgaa taaggcaata ccattgccat gtgatcggtc tcgatcataa taaatatcga
    67321 aaaccgtacc gtttttatta tttgtaggaa tctccgctgt ggtactatat gtagtggaag
    67381 atacgagtga ttcatagtga aagaatgttt ggggcatcgg gtatctttcg tttgcttgaa
    67441 caccgagaat ttgttgatat ggtagataag catgattaag aatggacaag cataaatgtt
    67501 gtacttgttc agccaacttt tggaatgaac cgtctggatt aatattgatt cgatagggta
    67561 tcgtatttgc aaacattcca atcatcgatt tcatttctgc caaaggacga ttattgaacg
    67621 taccggcaac acatagatct tgtactgaac ttaatttgaa aagaaacacg taatagcaag
    67681 cgagatataa ttgaaacata gaaatattgt gaagtgcagc aaatgccatc tgtgcttgta
    67741 ctaaatcagc attcagatta aatgcgattg aatagccacg tccagagcga acagttgttg
    67801 tgatctgtga gctgttaacc ggtaatataa atgttttagt ccaatcataa tcctgaagca
    67861 ataatgtcca gaactggcgt gttcgttcgg cacccgatga ttgcactaaa gattgttcat
    67921 aaagagtgaa gtcaacatat tgtggtgatt tgtttggtgg ctgtacagat tctaattgac
    67981 cgcatgcttc ggcaaaggcc agagtaaata atcgcagtga agtattatca aaagcaatat
    68041 gatgaacagt gaatagaaga agatctcctg agtgaagatt tacagattca ttctcgttat
    68101 tgatttgtat taaatgacaa cgtaatactt tgcccttttc tacatcaaag tagttggtta
    68161 ctgtttcagc cgtgagcatt gcatccagtt gttcggctga acatacattt cgggtatgtt
    68221 caaacgaata aacatcatga ctgagtgatt gtacttcttg ttcgagttga tttgtttccg
    68281 cattaaaacg aacagccgtt cgaagaactt tatgcttttc aagcactgca agtatagcga
    68341 gtcggacatg ttctactgac agcgagccac atttgattct taatgggaga agaatattgt
    68401 agattgctaa ggaagaagac attcgatcaa aatagagttg ctcatgaagc caaatacgtt
    68461 gttgagcata tgaagctata gctttcaatc tgccagaaac tttaagtgcc gaagatgcaa
    68521 ctcgtcgata ggaagttaag tccataatta taaataaata attattattg aattcaagtt
    68581 tgaagaattg ataattaaaa gagtatctat aaaaaaaagg ataagttttg taaataaaga
    68641 ataaaatatt gagttaaaga aaagaaaacg atttttaaat cattgaaaat aaaagattta
    68701 aaaaaaagca acaataaaat atacaaatga tagttacaaa tcgaattaca aagaaagaaa
    68761 cgaacaattt tcgttctttc aaaacaaaga caaacaaaac atgatatttc atacgatttg
    68821 cgaactccgt aatccaaatg gataggcgta gcatatcgta tacaagtttt ttaccaatag
    68881 ttcatccata tccaatttat tccatcatat cattacgaaa gtagttgaat ggtggaatca
    68941 actgaatgtt gtttgagttg attcgtcatc tcactagcga gcacttcccc ttgttcacca
    69001 cctgtagtca ctaatttata aggtccatat ggttgaattc gacgcatttg agcgatcatc
    69061 atattcgcga tttttgttat gtctttggtc atcgatgctt gtggtttatt aatagtataa
    69121 atggcagctg gtaaaggaaa attattattt tttgatatct tttccacgat tatttctgac
    69181 atatgagtgt tgtcggaagt agaatttggt aagatataga agagaatggg acattcagaa
    69241 ttaattggac gtcgtatgca tagaatattc tctgtaccag tgtaagataa attgttggat
    69301 aacttagttt cattatcttc aatcgattca atatgaaaat caattccgga gtcatttgat
    69361 tctgtatctg ttcgtttttt tttatgaagc ttcttatgta cttgttcggc aatagtttgt
    69421 attgaaagtc cttgaagaag atcagctaat ggaataaata tgtttgtctc ttgtcctaac
    69481 caattgtaaa gtgatacagc agctaatgag tccatacctt gactgacaag ggaacgatcg
    69541 agagaaattt gatcattact acttgcaccc aagagccgag caacggtaat ttgtgttcgc
    69601 tcgacaatgg tttctaactt atcatagatc gaatcaaatg aatcaacatc atccaatgaa
    69661 atagttgaca ttgacgaacc atttgcaatt gtatattgtt gtattgctat tttgcgtagt
    69721 tgatgtgtaa ctaatttatc tcgattttca tataattgtt tccaattggc ggcaaagata
    69781 attggacatg gacaagactt ttgattgaca tgaaatcgat cgataagttc aaatacacca
    69841 acagtaggta ccaattcaaa acctgatgta ttttgtaaac ttgtcagcat ttcacgatgt
    69901 cgatgaaaca taccagcacc actcactgca ggcaaactga ctgaaagagc gggtaaattg
    69961 agtttttcag cacgataacg agcaagaata tcgagaaatt ggttgccagc attgtatcca
    70021 cctgatgcta gatcgatcat atgattacga atcgatgaaa agagaacaaa gaaatgaagt
    70081 gaaggagcag caagttctga tgctcgatga agattccaag caccacgagc ttttggtcct
    70141 aagacatgtg taagattttc ttgtgataat tttcccaaac ttcgatcttc ttgaactact
    70201 gcactatgaa tgataccacg tatgggataa ggtgtttgac taagttgttc gattagatta
    70261 cgaacatctt caaaattagt gacatcgatt tgaactaaat caatatgagc atcatatgtt
    70321 tttgctgctt gttgtaatcg ttgccattct ccatattcag gattgtctac ttgttcaatt
    70381 tgtgctactg atcgtcgact cataagcatc aaacgtttga cacaacgttt ttctatcatc
    70441 caacgagaca ttgtgagacc gagaccacca caaccacccg aaattaaaat tgtaccttga
    70501 tgacatactt caaatggaaa cattgcatct tctcctataa cgagaaaaaa aagtgaacta
    70561 ttatagattc actagaaata agaaaagtaa atactacctt ctgtgcattg tggaggtgat
    70621 tgacagttta aatttaatgg ttgttgagaa ttagtaagac gaagaacaaa tttaccactc
    70681 atctgaccat tattacattg tttaaagatg tcaatgatat ctgatggttc atatgcttgg
    70741 gttggttcaa ttggtttgaa aacgcctttg ataatcaatt gtaaaagttc ttcaattaat
    70801 tgtccgaaga tatcgcgacg atgaacatac agtgaagtaa tatcgataac atggaaacta
    70861 caatcatcac gtaaatcgaa catagacaat tttttcttgt caaataaatc tcgttttccc
    70921 cattcaataa aatgaccttg tgaggcaagt aattttactg attcttgaag aaaagaaccg
    70981 gacaacgaat taacaatgat atcaactcca ttaggtaaaa gcgcacgtac accatttaca
    71041 aatgaaagat ctcggctatt aaacacgtgt tcaataccat agtgttcacg aagaaatctt
    71101 cgtttttcat cagtgccagc agtagccaga actcgagcgc caattgactg acaatattga
    71161 atacaagctt gaccagtacc accggttgct gcatgtacaa gtacagtttg accaggttgt
    71221 agattaacac gatattttaa tgaatataga acagtcatac aagcatttgg taatgcagct
    71281 aattgttcat cagtaaagtg attgcaatcg tctgggatgc ggacatattc attaggacta
    71341 agatgtacat gggaatgaaa tacacctggt gccataccaa aaacacgatc gcctactttt
    71401 actttctcgt ttgaatgagt acgtgcaaca gtaccaataa aatcaatacc aggttctgta
    71461 tcacgatcaa ccatagcttg atcattgcta gtttgtgcaa agggacgcat atatggatag
    71521 cgaccactcg atttaagaac atctcgaaag ttgataccaa cacaatgtac acgaacttct
    71581 attttgtcag tatgtagtat gtttttcttt acatctggta cccatgttaa atcatccaga
    71641 aaacgagatg gagcgacctg aagacgaaat ggttgttgat cggcatcgtt gtgtggaata
    71701 attgtcgttt gttctgattt gactgattcg ttaatatctt gtttttcttg aagcatttca
    71761 tagtgccatt ccaagcgatg aatagtatca gtttgtttat cgtgttgaag aacaatttca
    71821 tcaagatcat ctgcatatct agatattatg aggtgttcgg caagtgtacg aacaagagat
    71881 ggtatcaggg ctggtgatga tttcgattgt aaatcaataa gttttaaatg atgttgttca
    71941 tattcaagag caagactacg tgcaagacca ataagtggtg aaccaattgg atttatatcg
    72001 ctaccagcac caggttgaac attttgtgta ataacatata caaatggatg cgattgtggt
    72061 tctgctgttt gtattgtttg aagaatatga ataaatgtat cacatatatt tgtttcatat
    72121 tgtgcaattg ccatttcact gtcatcattg actgattttt gattcagtga ccaagcaaaa
    72181 atgatatgta cctgcgcata tgttgtcatc atttcttcaa ttttagaaca aatattgtcg
    72241 gaacttgaat tagatgcatg taacaatgtg atgttaacag atggcaagag ggactttagt
    72301 gcgtttccca tactaggtgt actatcatcg tcaaaaataa gccatgcttg actttgtcgt
    72361 tcttcgagca tagataaaac tttagatgac gtcgattttt ggacaacaat aaatgagtta
    72421 ccaaatgatg tatttcgtgt ttgaacagtt tcaaatccat ctatttctcg tatagttctt
    72481 gtccattgat taatattgag tagagcacgt cggtgatcga ctggagacca ccattgatct
    72541 attaaaccat agataatatc gaagtaaagt ggagcatcag ttaattccag tagaagaaga
    72601 agaccattag gaacgagtag ttgacgaaga ataacaagtg aatatgataa atcttgattg
    72661 ccttgtaatt tattagcacc aaatataatg tcgtatgatt cgacgatcat atttttgtta
    72721 ttttcattgt tgaataagtc aaatttgtca tcatagatta tacgtattcg attttgatct
    72781 ttcaattgcg tagtgaaagt tttctcaact tgttcaagta catgtggatt cgagtttgta
    72841 tagtttatgt cgattaatat atctgttttt tctgataaat caagtaaaag aagaagaact
    72901 cgtagatcat ccgaattgtt accactgcct aaccagaata tgcgaagttt acgttcagct
    72961 aataatttac caaatttttc ttgaagatat tgattaagaa tatcaaaaat gaaatatgtt
    73021 tgatgagaag agatgagtga ttgaatttct tgcaattctg attccatctt ttcatcaccc
    73081 aatagtacat cgattccatc atattgtcca ctgaggactt gtctgagatt ttgtccacaa
    73141 gtagacaaaa cggacaaaat tggtttaaga cgtggaaatt gacgcaacag ttgcatgaga
    73201 tagatctggg tcgaatgata tgttggtttt gctttcgaat caatggtaag agaacgacat
    73261 gcagctaaaa gtgattcttg ttgttgttct tgaataggaa caagtgtcaa atcttcaagt
    73321 gccatttgag cataatatgc agccagtaga tttaacggtt caacagattc aattagatct
    73381 gcattacccg tagaatcaat gtgagcctta ataatgtatt cagttgatgg tagaagatca
    73441 gctgcaccaa ttcttattcg ttcatcattc cacactgttt ttaagcaata attatccatg
    73501 atcgtatcaa gatgtgtagt gagttcttga tttggtaaat ctactaatat attcaattta
    73561 tcgaacacgg atgtgtttga tgcccattgg ccggactgtg aaccttgtac ttgctgaatt
    73621 gtaatacgat caaaactgac taaaggtttt ctcatttctg tatcatttga acaaatcgta
    73681 caatcaaatt catacgttcg ttgtttagct ataccacaaa tgttatcatg ataggctgca
    73741 cgaacttgta ctggtgaatt taacgttgat atttctccat atatagttat cttattaata
    73801 gaaactggaa taaaagtagt agaaattcca ggtaatatag ctaaagctgg atgtaaacag
    73861 gcatcgagga cagctggatg aattagatga tagactggag cattatcttg actggctata
    73921 gtacaatcaa tttcaccttc gacaattgat tgtgtgttat gaagtgattg catcaatcga
    73981 aataaaggtc catactgata accacgtgac attagatgtg tatagacatt atctggttca
    74041 agtgtagaac ataaatcacg atcaatgggt acatcagtta gaagtggtaa ttgttgtttg
    74101 tcatcaccta tcttaatttg acctcgagca tgaagtgtaa attcgtttaa tgaatgttga
    74161 ttaagtaatt ttgtatcagt gaatgattta agaacatcaa cacctgacat gcctgatgta
    74221 cgaatacaat cttgaccagc tgttgtccat ggtcgactgt atataaacca ttcacgcatt
    74281 ggcattacta tttgagtgaa tatttctgtc aattcatgtt cagtaagaac gagtgcatta
    74341 atgaattcaa cttgttcgaa gacaataatt gattgagaat cgtcagtcga tgaaagtaat
    74401 tgacgactgg cagttaatgc taattcaatg taaccactag ctggaaataa gatagcatct
    74461 tgaattttgt gatcttttaa gaaggcgtgt tgaggaagat tgatattgat gagacttctc
    74521 catgttggat tagtctgttg agtccattga cgaatgccca gaagtggatg actgggaaga
    74581 cgataagaaa gacgttcaat gactgaatct ttggattcgt accaacaaga agttgtatta
    74641 aaagcatatg atggaaatgt ttcaaaaagt tcactatcat tatcagtgga tttgatttct
    74701 cgagattcaa gataatgttg ccacacaatt ggtgatgaag tgagttgagt aagacttgta
    74761 agtaatgttg tttgttcatc ttcctttcgt ttcaatgttg gaagagtaag atgtttcaaa
    74821 gaatgtaact cacaacattc atcaattgat gtagccaata ctggatgagg tgaaatttca
    74881 agaaagatat ctgcagcatc gtcttgaatt atacttgtca ttgcatcgta aaatcgaaca
    74941 cattctcgaa cgttagccca ccaatgatga gcatttaatg gcgtatgctc atttacatag
    75001 ccaccataaa cacttgagta tagacgagct ttactacatt gtacgttgaa catttgttgt
    75061 ggatcttgta aaggaagacc tgaaatatcg ccaagtgttg aaagcatttc attctgaata
    75121 ttaaatagat ccatttgatg tgagtgaaaa gcattttcaa tacgaagtcg tgctttgaac
    75181 acattcggat gaaatgttgt aagaatttca aataattcat caattgtttt ctcatctcca
    75241 ctcagtgtca cagaatgtgg actattgatg acagcaattg agacaagatg ttctatacct
    75301 ttgagaaggt cttctctcac ttgttcttca ctcatcgaga cagctagcat acgaccacct
    75361 tgacgagtgt tacgattttg aagacgtgat cgattataaa cgatacgaat agcttcttct
    75421 aatgtaatac gacctgaaac aaaagcagct gcttgttctc cagcactgtg tgatacgata
    75481 gtatcaggaa agatttgcca cgagttgaga agagcagtta gagcaacttg aatagcaaat
    75541 attgaaggtt gagcgatgtt ggtatcatta atacgagatg tcttttcatc ttttgtctcc
    75601 ataagttcat ctaataattg ccatttatct tcattgattt ttgtcaattc agcatcgatt
    75661 cgttgtatcc attgacgaaa gactggttca ttcttgtata attgacgacc cattgcccac
    75721 cattgaggtc cttgaccact gtagacaaag cagatttttc ttgatgacaa cattggacgt
    75781 gtagtgagaa gaagtccaga tgtatttttt tgagcaagaa aagcatcgat ttgattctgt
    75841 aactgtgcaa gatcagtaga tataaaaatg gctaaatgtt catagctgat tgtgcgtttg
    75901 agaagaagtt gtttagatat gcgagcaagg aaagtatcag aatcatcgtt aatcttgtca
    75961 gacatttctt gtaaccatat attgaattgt gcgacttgtt tgacaagtga ttcttgactt
    76021 tttgctaaac aaaacaagaa aataatgaaa tgaatacgaa tagaaaaact tgaacttact
    76081 cgagaagaga aaaacaaagg attgtttaag ttcaagtttg ttttgatcgt tatgattgtg
    76141 atgaaatcca ttcaataatt ttttctgttg tggtcgatat tcttcgacaa tggcatgtgt
    76201 agtattacca cccatgccaa aagaattgat acctataata gttggattgt ttgttacaga
    76261 tggaaatggt acataatgtt gaacaacatg tagattatat cgttgtgctt caatttttgg
    76321 attaagtgct gtgaaatgca tgtttggtgg aatagcacga tgacgcatac acattgcaac
    76381 tttaataaga gcagcaatac cagctgcacc ttctgtatgt ccaagattac ttttaataga
    76441 tccaatgagt aatggtggat ccattgatga acgatgaaaa aattgaccta aagcatttgc
    76501 ttcaatggga tcacctactg gtgtaccagt accatgtgct tccacataga aaacattctt
    76561 aggatctgtt tcacttcgtc gataaatatc agcaagaaga cgtgtctgtc caataccaga
    76621 tggtataaca aaattagtct tgccttcact tccatcatga tgactatgaa catcacgtaa
    76681 aatacaatag attcgatcac catcacgttc agcatcgctt agtcgtttta gtaaaacaag
    76741 accaagacct tcacctaaaa tagatcatta aaataatatc taagcttata taataaatat
    76801 gaatattacc tttagcataa ccatttgcat caatactaaa tgatcgactt cttccatctg
    76861 gtgactgagc accaataagt gaaccactaa gtatattctc tggtgtatag acagcattga
    76921 caccaccaca tactgccata tctgcttcac ctgctcgaag agtttgtata gcttgacgaa
    76981 cagcttctaa tgatgacgaa caagcgacat cgagtgacac attaggacca ttcaagttaa
    77041 aatgatatgc aagtcgagca gctgcattgt aaagacttgc atttggtcca tgtaatcgta
    77101 gtcgaaattc gggtttcatt cgagacacag taagtgcatt atctgtagag aattgaccaa
    77161 tatgtactga tgtacgtgaa ccatacatct tttctaacgt ataaccagca tcttcgatta
    77221 aatgtacaaa tttaagcatc agtagacgat gtgctggatc aatactaaga gcttcattat
    77281 tggaaagacc aaagaaactt tgttcaaagg tatcccattg tgcattagag agaaaataac
    77341 ctccacgaat taaattttga ctaagttgat tatccttatc ttgattgacc atatgagcac
    77401 taaatgaggc aagatcagca cgttcttgtg gaatagcact gccaacatct ttactctgtt
    77461 ctaatacatg ccataaatct gttgccgaat gtatatctcc agcaaattca catgcgatag
    77521 ctacaacagc tatcggttct tgagcaataa ctttggaagt catgttgaat aattaaaatt
    77581 tacaatatag taatgtataa agaaagtaga agaataaagc gtaatagatt ctgagatcta
    77641 aaacaagaaa tacataatta cataataaat tagattaaaa tacacgaaaa agaaaaagat
    77701 ccatttatct tttcttcaaa taaatcattt cacatattct ccagcatgat tttttataca
    77761 aagtattctt attcttaata ctacgtcatt tactatacct ttgcgattgg ttgagcgtat
    77821 aatatcacta tttattcaaa tgttatttat attcaaaatt ctagtaaatg tataatgtac
    77881 aaaggactaa attcatcata taataactaa tacattctat cgatactcca ggggctttta
    77941 tataaactgt ttgtccttat cctcctcctc cttctctctc tctctctctc tctcgttcat
    78001 tcttttgact catatgacga ttttcattga atgagaagaa cgacgattat ttacgtgaga
    78061 ggggatatta tgtatcatac aggtaagata aacggtgggg aattatgaca tcaatacgaa
    78121 tggagacgac aacaatgatg acgtcattat gagtggggat ggggaatatg agcgattaga
    78181 atatgagcaa aattacgtta aacagatcaa atagatatta ttttttattt cttgagacgg
    78241 tttagcaatg gagaaaagtt gatcatatac agaaaagaaa aaagtatatt ttagtttata
    78301 gaggatagat aaaattaatt atacgaatca tttacgatat tataaaatca atattattta
    78361 aaatgtatct cttcctatta attatgatca atagaagact aaagaattat actgtttcat
    78421 ttaaaactat taaacttatt agaaaaaaat aaattcaata ataatttgaa tattttatat
    78481 aggcagaagt aaacatattt gccttgatga aattcattcg ttagagtagg ctaagataat
    78541 tcaaatatga gagttcgaaa tttcgtacga ttaaaattaa acagcgtctc aacaaaaaaa
    78601 tgtttgattg aagatcacat tttcacgttt tgtccataac attttgcacg taaatcattt
    78661 atatttgcat atgaattttt aaagaaaata agaaatcatc aatatctatc gaaattctct
    78721 tcttactaag aatatcgatt gtattttttt ttcgttctgt tgctttatca aaatatacct
    78781 agaaaagaag atgttctgtt cgttgaatca acgtaattaa gtgaagcgag gagagaatac
    78841 gatcgacgcg gtcacgtgtg tggtatattg ctcacatata ctatttataa agatactacg
    78901 tcatgtatcc tagtgcactc gggatataaa tatatgggat attccccaca tatactattt
    78961 atagagaagc tatgttgtat atcgtgacgt attgtggggg tggatttaaa tgagagtgta
    79021 tagacgagtg taataagaaa aaaaaaataa aaagaagagg taaatgtaag tgcaatgtat
    79081 acgaaatcat tttttaaccg tatatgaagc ttattgcata aatcgtcgta tgaactgttg
    79141 aggatgtggt tgtgagcagc tacgcagatc ttcagatggc ataaaatcac aacatcaata
    79201 tatactgatg tataatttct taaaaaaaga aaaatatata tattgataaa attcgttcat
    79261 tgtggtgtga gcatctacca taacctaata cgtatttgat atacacgagg tgcattatat
    79321 ggtagaaagt taggtattga gtagttcgaa aagaagaaaa attattgata tgagtctttt
    79381 ttcaaagtaa ttcaatcgga taaggtaaaa tgtattgtta atttagttta ttggtatatg
    79441 agaagatggg atgtaatatt taattggaga aaactgattg tgctgcttag aataatgtga
    79501 tatacatggt ttaaactatg ttgatgaaag atagatttgt ttcaatgtta gatctactct
    79561 tttggttttg atgtagtttg ttatttgatc gttgcgtttt cttcttgtgt tgccataagg
    79621 attagaagga tgtataagat aggttaattt atttctggca taaagaaaaa ctgttgaatt
    79681 atatgtacgt atttctgtga gactcacgtt tgatgatttt gtttttgaag ttgtgtttga
    79741 ttaggtcata gacgtactag ctcatgttgt gttgtggttc tgggttctgt agcttctatt
    79801 ttgcttttac ctataactga tcggcattta tatgtcaagt atcgagactg acttcttgta
    79861 attgtagtgg tgaatgaatg gtgaaaatat tgatttagct acgtattcag aaaaatattt
    79921 gagagattta tgttgaataa atgtcgatgg gtagctaaag attatgcatt atcaatagga
    79981 agtgtgagtt tttatgattt actagcggag atacctgatg atggcccaga atcattcaga
    80041 ctgaaaaatt catatctcac aaaacgacag gagacgtaga gagggttgtg tttgaaattt
    80101 tttcatccct cacttccgtg taacataata atccagtgcg taaacgtagt aatagatgga
    80161 tactctaaag atcgatcaga aggaagtgct atgaacagtt tagtttcaga aaaaagttga
    80221 gacaaccaag atcggctgaa cattatttct tttgtcaaca ttcaaatgac aaaatcagtt
    80281 gtttcccacc gattgatttc ttttcctttt aaattttatt tttcacactt cttctatccc
    80341 atatactaac accgcttatc tgtaactttt tattcccttg agattgaact tcgtcaaact
    80401 aattctagta agagttgaca tcttgagatc attttaagaa tgaagctatc tgatgagatt
    80461 tttgagaaag gtcgaaactg gtcatgagtg ctgaacgttg gtaatgatgt catcgtcata
    80521 ttttttgtcg tagagagctc caaacatatt tcaaccagga aggtatcatt ttcttcgtta
    80581 tttactatga taaattataa tgatcaattg tatttattga tgagaaaaaa cgatatgcag
    80641 tctgaatgac gttatgagta ataggaaact attactcttc taaaaacaga ttgtaactaa
    80701 acaattgtga tatctcgttc ttcatatgat gtatctgata aatttctaat gcctttattc
    80761 actctttaaa tgtaatattg tcagtcaaat cgtatttttc atcgaaataa gaataacgaa
    80821 ggtatgttaa aatacatgaa ttaaaatata tatttttgtt ggtaattata gagggaaaat
    80881 gtcataaata ataacatgaa agaaagaaaa tgagtaatac tcatatttac ttgtgaagta
    80941 aacatgtata ggtaagtaaa attaattgct tttcttgcat tatattttac aattcagatt
    81001 ctcataagac ttattatgca aggctattat taattgcaga actatacata aaaaacaacg
    81061 gcgacaaaag attccaatgc aaactgaatc attttcagaa cgttcaataa gaacaagaga
    81121 ctatctcagt aaaactcgtc agcaaaatgc agaaaactta actctcatct ggttcgacac
    81181 ctcaatcagt gaaaatagtg atgcgaagaa atattcaata tttattgacg aatttcatca
    81241 cattttcaat gacatacatg tatttaatga tatcgatata tttattgatt atataactga
    81301 tattaaaaat gaatatatat ttttgattat taccaattct tcgactatac agactagtct
    81361 tgaacaaata ttgaatcaat taagacaaat tcatttattt tatatattct atgaagagaa
    81421 aacgagcaat caacaagaac tataccttga aaaacataaa aaatgtcgag gtatattctc
    81481 ttctataaca aatatctgtg cacaattacg aaaagatgtt aaaatatgtg aacacaattt
    81541 gatcggtttc aatgttattg gaaatgaaga ttcaactaat gatgagcaag aagcaaattt
    81601 catgtacgca caattactta aagaatatct aaaagatatt gctaataatg aaactagtaa
    81661 tttaacagaa atgattgaat attgtcgtcg aaaatatgtt gataatcacc aagaactcaa
    81721 tcgtattgat gaattggaaa agaattatca aaatcattca tcgatttggt ggtatactcg
    81781 agatggattt atgtataaaa tgttaaataa agcattacga ttacaagata ttgaaacatt
    81841 ttatgctatg cgtttatttg ttaaagaact tcacggacaa cttgtttatt tgcatcatta
    81901 tcaacaaaat aattctatta actcttcaga tttcaatgaa attattctct atcgaggtca
    81961 acaaatgtca tctaatgaat ttcttaaatt gaaaaataat caaggtggtc ttttatcgat
    82021 caatagtttc ttatcaacaa gtaaaaatag agatgtagct gaaatgtttg ctggtaataa
    82081 tgcattattg gatgataata tgactgctgt tctactaaag attcatgcac gaaataatga
    82141 tactgatatg ccagtctttg ctcaaattga tgaaataagt ttctttggtg atggtgaaaa
    82201 tgaagttctc ttttccatgg gaactgtctt tcgcattgaa agtatcatac aacaaaattc
    82261 acatgatgat ttttggcttg ttgaattgac attaacgaac gctaatgatc ctcaattgac
    82321 tgaattaact cgatatatgc gggaacaagt gcaacacgct acaccaagag atcgtctata
    82381 caatttgtta cttaatattg gaaaatatac agaagcgaaa cagtttttac aattagcatt
    82441 gaatgaagtg aataatagtg atcaacaatc tcaagcagca ttacatcatc aaatcggttt
    82501 tatctatcat gaaatgtgag aattagaaaa gtctattaca gaatatgaac aatcacttgc
    82561 aattaaattg tcgtatttat cagatgatga tccagaattt gctcttacat ttgctaatat
    82621 gagtggtgtt tatcgtgaat taggtcaact tgatgttgct cttatatata ttcaacaagc
    82681 tcttgacatt gatcaacgtc attcaaatca tgaaactatt ttagcagctc gatttcattg
    82741 tatgggtatg attttacatg atcaaaataa aatcgatgaa gctattgaac aatttgagaa
    82801 agttttgact atttggatgc gaaatttacc atcaacacat ccaactattg ctgaatcatt
    82861 aaataactta gctactatat attatgaaca aaaacactat gatcaagctt tgaatatgta
    82921 taaaaaatgt ttagatatag aaacaaaatc tttacttatt gaacatccat cattagcaat
    82981 tacttataat aatatcgcgt ttacttatta tcataaaggt ttttatcaag atgcattaga
    83041 tcatagtctt aaagctattg aattaagtac tcgtgcatta ggcgaaagac atccaaatac
    83101 gcaatccttt caaaatacac ttcaaattat tcgtcaaaaa ttaacgtcat taattgagaa
    83161 cgaaaatgag gatcattgat ttcgctgtga ggatataata gcaattaaat tcacatccac
    83221 actcacatcc ttgatattaa atcgatcaaa gtaatctatt aaaaaataaa gattaccatt
    83281 atttataaag tccttcaagt aatcctttct cgattattgt tctcttttct ttctgttctg
    83341 tacctttgta acttatactt tgcgtctagt gctcgttctg catgtgcttc tctaattcgt
    83401 tttctctttt tttgtgtgtt ctttgccatc gactatatcg tattattatt ttgtttgttt
    83461 ttatgttatg tgtaagagga attgtttgat aagaagttat taaatcataa taggatatag
    83521 ataatctgtt tcatcatata agagagaaag gtaaagtatt tctacattaa atcttcaaca
    83581 tgagttatta ttttatcgca gaaaccatac gcatttatgg ataatcatcg tttgcgtgct
    83641 attattttga aattacaaga tcgtcttagt aacgatgatc gaaaacgctt acatttctat
    83701 ctcggcaatg atgtaccacg acgaattcga gatgatccaa cacttagtgg aacacttagt
    83761 ctgatggatt ctctttttga tcaagataaa atcaatgaaa aagattttac ttttttaata
    83821 aatgcatttg atgaaattca atgtattgat gctatgaaat tattaagagg taagtttttt
    83881 gttttgttta ttttaaattt atttcctttt gtattttatt aatctagaat atcgaagaca
    83941 caatcaatca gatggacaaa accaatcagt tgaaagtcta tcaatgataa tgccaccaat
    84001 gttaaatcaa attcttgaag atcaacatca aaatgaagat aaatattcta tgccacaacg
    84061 taagcattta actatattta tattttacat ttatcgaaaa tctaatttag ttctcgttaa
    84121 tgaaaaaaat acttgtggta ataatacaaa tattaatcaa ataccaatga tgaactcaaa
    84181 tgaaaaacca caacctccaa cttacaaaag gaaacaatta gtaaactgaa gaaagatgtg
    84241 gaaatttcta ttattattta tcttattatt gattgttgga tgtggaatat taatattttt
    84301 ttctattaag aatttcattg atattgatcg attgaaaata ttgcataatc tattcattgt
    84361 aagaattcaa ctgttggaaa catcgaataa tcaatctatt gaaaaaattc aagagttaaa
    84421 gtataaaatg gaacaattca gaaaaacacg taattatttt aaccgcgttg tattgaaatc
    84481 taaactcgat tctataaata cttattttct tatgatagca tgaaagtcag ttaaatagtt
    84541 cgatttttaa tgaaacatct ttgccaaata taagaatctc aaagactatc tcggtcttgt
    84601 tagatcttga acaaaaataa ttgtccaaga tttatgatct ataaaatcag tatttgatat
    84661 gttatattta atccttttca tcagtcattc accaaagttc accatcatct atgtttcgcc
    84721 ttttggtcta taaagagaga gttataaaaa cgatcgtctc tgctattcag tttgatattg
    84781 aattttgctt catattttaa ttttatttca gcaccattac gatcacctag tattgatatt
    84841 tatccgaatg caaaatggac agaaaatggt gtcactgtag ctggaggaaa ggaagcaggc
    84901 aataaagcca atcaactcta ccagccacta ggtttatatg ttgatgataa tgaaactgtc
    84961 tatgtctctg agtgggaaaa taatcgtatt acggaatgga aatcgggtgc agagaatggt
    85021 cgagtagttg ctggtggaaa ttcgacttat aaattggcaa acccaagaga tgtgattttg
    85081 gataaaattg gaaatagtct catcatctgc gatcgttcga acagaagagt tgttcaatgg
    85141 cgtcgtgaga atggtacaaa tggagaaacg atgatttcga atatcagttg ttggggttta
    85201 acaatggatg agaagggatc actatatgtc actgatgatg agagacatga agtaaggcga
    85261 tatgaaagag gagaatctga agggatagtg gttgcaggtg gaaaaggagg tggaaaccgt
    85321 ctcgatcaac tctctcagcc tacatatgta tttgtcgatc aagatcgttc agtatatgta
    85381 tctgaatata acaatcatcg tgtgatgaaa tgggaagaag gtgcaaaaca aggaattatt
    85441 gtagctggtg gtcacaatac gggaaatgaa cttaaacaat tgtattttcc tgaaggaatc
    85501 gttgtcgatc gattgggtac agtctacgta gctgatgctg gtaatgctcg aatcatgcgt
    85561 tggatcaaag gagccacaca aggaaatatc attgttggtg gaaaaaatag aggaggacaa
    85621 tcaaatcaat tgaattggcc tgtcggtctg tcattcgata gacacggtaa tttttatgtc
    85681 ggcgatacgc gaaatcatcg agtacaaaag tttattttat cttcaaatga ataagactac
    85741 ttttttaaat ttattaaata ataataatca tcattaatta attgacttgt attgctttta
    85801 gattattgaa aaatctaata cataattcaa attagtgatt gaaaaaaaac gtatttgaaa
    85861 tttaaataag tgtaaaatac ttcatgattt ggatctgtct cactggctca tttattaaga
    85921 atgctttaaa aatgtatgtg gaagatcagc gcgatgacat cgagcaatag attcgagtgt
    85981 gctgattatt cttgcgacgt cttcatccga taagccagca tgcaatgtga gtctcaagat
    86041 agatcgagta gggggtgtag caggtgctac gaatatggca cctgaaatac ctgcattttc
    86101 gaagtagatc tgaagttttt tcgaaagtat atttggtcca ccgttcagac atagaatggg
    86161 acttggcaac gatggctgtt cgacatcaaa ttttaatgtc actgcagcat gacgtacgac
    86221 tcttgcaata tccattagtc tttttcgctt attatctgca ttgtaaatga ttgcgatagc
    86281 acgttgaaga cgttgcaaat cccaagtcat aagtgcacta ctaaatatcg acgatgacga
    86341 tttttctctc acgtacaata cttcctggac acgaccagca ataaatcctg cacgaacaca
    86401 atatgcctta gccagactac ctgtaataaa gtcaatacga tttgtcacat tcgctaatgc
    86461 tgcaagacca cgaccgtgag gtccatacaa tccaattgaa tgagattcat cgactaccaa
    86521 catgcagttg tatagctcct tgagatcaca taattctacc agattggcaa tcgagccttt
    86581 cgccgagtag agagagtcaa caacgatgat accactacca aatttacgaa gattttgttc
    86641 gagatcgtct agacaattat gtttgatctt gtggataata ccacggctgg caccttgcca
    86701 aagtgattca tgggcggcgg tatcgatata gacgtgactc gtcgccggga taactattgc
    86761 ttgaagtaga ccgtaattag cagcatatcc actttgagct aaatatacgc tatctttccc
    86821 gagtatttgc ttcgctaaca agtcagacac ttgatcttga agacaatcct gttgtaaaaa
    86881 tactcctgac atgatgttat ctgatccctg tcgatgaatg ggaactgtct gcttctgact
    86941 caatgaagtt tggaaggccg tgttttcgat ttttggaata acgttgtagg catcaaatat
    87001 acgtgcgtca gaaacaaata aatttggatc gtatgacaaa tgcaaatagt cattgttatc
    87061 gatgtggata ccaattcgat ctggatgcgc taacgaaaga aaatcaatga gaccttttcc
    87121 cgtagtagaa gattcgaaat atttttgcat attttgacga aattgttccc tcatcgagtt
    87181 aactcctcgc gtttgaccaa caggactcgt tgattgtttc cgtgacggaa gtattctggt
    87241 agaagttcca cctgaaaacg caacaagaat aagaatgtaa acatacaact gttcgataga
    87301 tcttttattg aaaatctttt ttagcatatc actcatatat tcataacata acgctatttg
    87361 cgagcacatc agtgttattt caattcgaga caatcaaaga aaccaaccga tctgcactat
    87421 agctttctac gagaggcgtt gttacttaat cgatttttca atgaaataag agaagtcttg
    87481 cacatagatt ttgttacgaa aaatacgaga aaggatggag tatcacacag agatcgatgc
    87541 agtaggtctt accatagtac gatatctgct tgtcgacggt actagctaaa tagttgaaac
    87601 gaacacgatt gtgcacatga cgaaacattt caaataatta gaagaaatat tatctaaaat
    87661 tgtgaaataa agattgctaa tagaaaagtg caaacgaaat agcagcgtca cccttcccgc
    87721 gtttttagag acacactctc agctctctca gaagacgaga agattggaaa gagctgctgt
    87781 aaatatgcaa ctaatggtat atatttaata agacagtgaa ggattgaaat ttaatataga
    87841 taagagtagg catcgtcgtc tcatattcga aagtgatgct gtcgatcaag aaagaacata
    87901 ccgaactcaa acaaaatcag aaaaaacaaa cagcttttat aagtacattc aaccatgact
    87961 caaaaaggta aattttcgcg tcatcaacaa aaagtcatag gaagtgaata gcggagaaca
    88021 ataacacacg taaattaatt gcgtgatgaa acatgatgaa aatcccactc gtatttgaaa
    88081 ttaacgacat acttccgtag tttttcctga tacatgcaaa aatctgtcac ttgatcattt
    88141 gataaagaaa agatactcac acctacacta ttgctacgaa aatatcagtt attgtatcgt
    88201 gatgtaaaga ataataaccg ccgaatggct cactccactg ttatcgcgat ttcgaccttg
    88261 cctatgggta tcatcagacg gagtttacga aacatttcaa caatatgtat caaatgactt
    88321 attctgataa tatttatgtt gagcttttat acgtaatttg atcgctgagt agaagaagca
    88381 tgctaaggtg tgattctatt tgtatttttt ctcttttatt cagtattctt ggaaaaaatg
    88441 ataaccgata atttcattgt tttacggtcg aagatatgat tacaaaaaaa aggcttttta
    88501 cctgaagaga aaatgttcta tagttgtatg aatagattgg cactttgggt ttgccatttg
    88561 gatggcttat ttctctatgg ctgtgagaca aattcaattt cagcgttctt ttctgtagaa
    88621 acttttagtt ttgataatag tgcttgtact ccaatatcgc gaagtactga tttcctcaac
    88681 aaagttcgtc gaaggttttt gaaatgattc ttcttatcga atgtaactag aaatgttttt
    88741 ttagtttgat tcgttatgag aaatttattg aacttgacat gtacacatct cggtgaatat
    88801 ttcgaatgat aaagaaaaag agcaactact gttgtatgca aaacatgaaa ttatcataat
    88861 tatctaagat attgttttat ttgtttttat gcttcattca ttattgtcta gtttttcttt
    88921 gagaagagaa aactaagtag aatcctctgc aacacacatg ttaaagataa ttcactgctg
    88981 aatgccaata gaaacagaca gagaaagatt aaggctattt tctcttttcg tatgaaactc
    89041 attgtaattt ttcaccaaat tttattctat aatctagatt aaaaaagcat ccccttcaaa
    89101 agcattttaa aagttctcgt aaaatccatt cagacgatta gatgcattcg cagataatat
    89161 ctcttgccaa tcccgactta accattcggc taaattcaga caagctaatt tgcccagatc
    89221 catctgtgtc agccagaaaa acacaaagat caacacgata ctaaaacaaa acaatgatta
    89281 aagacaaaat aaactcaact tttcaattaa actaaaagat tacttcatcg gtaaggattg
    89341 acaaaaaggc tcgtaattca tcaggcgaaa tcagaccatc cgatagactg attgttcggt
    89401 tgtagagacc tcttctacct tggtcgagaa tatcgaaggc gcgggcaatg tcggattctc
    89461 gttcctgatt attgcctaac atgaatactt gcaagacttg tatgaactca ttccatgcca
    89521 attttggaac tgatgaagaa acatttgcta caatagaatg aataaacaaa agattacata
    89581 catatgtaat atacctatga atagattatc ctaacctcgt ctgtactctt gttcggttac
    89641 tgtacgagaa tgaataattg tgccgtcttc gatcaattct acagtaacac ttgtaatttg
    89701 accatcagta acttgcgcct tatatttagc agttctaatt gaccacattg ttgatgaagg
    89761 aaaggagaag tttgctatat atattcaata caattcaacc tggcgaaatt atatgaatag
    89821 acttacttgg tcgtacgaat ttccgagaaa gtttcatacc aggagtatct aatattttca
    89881 gcaagcaaac aaaaccacta gctatgatat attatgaaac tgatatactc acaatcagat
    89941 ggaagcagac catattgaga gaaattaaat aatccttgtt gtcgagtcga tctactgctt
    90001 atgtattggt tatctatttt aaaatatcgt aagataaaat cgagtgaaaa tcttgtaata
    90061 ttcaactaac tcgttttaga tttcagagta tgggtgcggg tgtgggtctg tgtgacgtag
    90121 aaagcaataa agatatctca cattcaccca caccctcaag atggtttttg gagaagaata
    90181 ggatatagaa attacaaatg agtcttaccc tgcacgtatc tatctcgact tgatagttca
    90241 taatcgatgg tactttcacg tgtattcgaa tatgataatg cgggtggaga ctagaaaaaa
    90301 aaacgattag atatttttaa cgattatatg aaaaaaaaat ttactagatc ttcaaaaacg
    90361 ccagcattac gagccatttt aataagtgtt gttgaatcta aaagtgaatc cccataacga
    90421 gctacataat tggcaggatc ttctctgata acaccttctc tttcaaattg tcgaactaca
    90481 tgtggttcaa tatgttcata aacaatgatc ttattccgtg gttctggata tgctacagca
    90541 gcacccgaag cctcttcaac aattgtacga cgttcaggta aaggtccata aggaagccat
    90601 cgttcaatga taatatcacc taaatcgtaa gaaaacaaca ataccaaaag tgaaaataat
    90661 tctttttacg tggtttttcc ggagcaggtg gaaaacgttc gatgataact gatcgtggtg
    90721 gaggaggcag agcagctatc tgacgaataa ctataaaatg aaatatattg atgaatctca
    90781 tatacatata tgtaattcaa ctttgttgtt ttttaacctg tttcactggg aatagctggt
    90841 ggtggtgtgg gcggtcgttc acgtaagata agtggaggtg gtgcaacagc agcttgcata
    90901 tattgacgta tgataagtgg tggaagtggt gctggttgag gtgcacgcac ttgtttaata
    90961 atgagtggct aaaatcatat aaacattagt aaaattgtgt ttacaaatat tcgtttgatt
    91021 actcctggtg gtcgaacagc tggtggttga agatatcgaa caagaattcg ttgttgatat
    91081 gttactggtt tgtccactac tgcttttcga ataactaatg gattacgatc cctataaata
    91141 ttaattgctc tttccagata tctatcggtc tcttccaaac tatttgtttc aatcaccgat
    91201 tcattcgtca aatcattagt tactgttaca gttccgcgtg tatcatatgt atttcgttgc
    91261 aatcgtctag tattattacc attaaggtaa atttcacttg tcgatgtttc ataattattt
    91321 cgattcaatc ggctaccact agtattacga aggtacacac cattagtcga tgtttcatac
    91381 gttgaagaag acattccttc attatttgaa gcccattttc gaaattcatc cttatcaatt
    91441 ctatatatgt ataaacttat tattttgaca aaaaattctt gattcttact ttccgtcccg
    91501 attcgtatca atttcttcaa atgaagtatt agtttcaaca atttttggca tttttccaaa
    91561 aagacaaagc acaaatagat tcttaaaata aaataaatga atgaatacta attaatatat
    91621 ctgtcataaa aatagctcgg cgatgcatgt ggtccgatct ttttggaatg attttcgaac
    91681 aaaagcagat ttagacctgt ggttgttagc atttattaaa gcacaaatga attcatctat
    91741 tcgtgaatga tggctcgaaa agatctcaat cttgagcagt ccatgtaaaa ggtttcagtt
    91801 ccttttctct caattttcat agatatctgt atatataatg catccagaag atagtctaga
    91861 taactccttg aaatgtacat tagaattacc atgctaaatt attttcttca cgaattataa
    91921 gaactctatt ggtagccgaa acttagatca gttgatcttg cgttgctaca taatagcgct
    91981 aaatcaagga ttccaataga atgtctttga ttcgtgaaga aaataattga acatggtcaa
    92041 ctttacatac atttgaagag aatatcatac atgcaaaggt ctaccaggat taaacgaaaa
    92101 acaagtgaag cttttgacaa tcttatacta tgaaatgatt tctactggct ctctcgaaaa
    92161 tgtaaatctg accatactgt ttcatccgat tctttctaca tatatacaga gtgagagaga
    92221 gagagagaga gacagataga tatatttttt ttttaaaaac atgtcaatat ggatttcttc
    92281 cctcagtatg taaagcattt aaatcctcaa acatggttta taacatgaga tcatataacg
    92341 ggaaagcaat atatattata tggatgcacg aagtaatgta tattctttat gtgctatatt
    92401 gaaggagaag atgtgattat agctaccgtg atcataattt tgtcgttgct gaagggctct
    92461 tcagataaat attttttatt gcttgatgtg gttcgaaatg cacacaccat aatgtttgtg
    92521 gttatattgg cttaaccaga gtgaagacaa gagggataga ccccatcatt atcaaaattc
    92581 tggttacgcc aatatgtgat gatcttgtat attgaaaatg atcgctgaga aacaaaacga
    92641 taaatggtta gtagcattgc aatctgatga cacctggttg cggcttgcga caaagcaggt
    92701 gtcttctaac aaaaaatttc gggtgtgggt gagggtggtt ttcacccgtt tattcaaaca
    92761 ctcacaccca tccttgatat atccatcttt caataattca aaagaactcg ctcgaatacc
    92821 atctattttt tgttatcatg gtaaacatca gaaatatcct tcgaataacc atcgccaatc
    92881 aagtgaaaag agattgaacg tgcactctgg atttttttac caatataata gacatcataa
    92941 ttcattggca acttgactat tgacaattga taggagaaga gctgtagtaa cgatcagaga
    93001 gaagaatcga agaaggtatt ctgtactatg tttccgcaac gcatgtgtga ttgtaaacga
    93061 ataatcacta ttaagtaggt attaatgaaa ctgatcgttg gcattgactc aatactaata
    93121 ctttcagctc tatccaatca ctaatattga ttgacaacaa caatatcaat ttcgtaataa
    93181 tctgcaccat ctatcgttaa atcttaggca tacaaaaatg aatcaatact attgggttgt
    93241 caacaaagtt ctgtcgttct tttctaaaat cttgtagaat aacatagaaa gttctagaag
    93301 tttccatact aagggtatat atatatagga catgaatgtc tttcgaatga taaaaaaatc
    93361 atcgatatgg acgttgatgt cgaatcagaa atagatcttt ctcatagaga ttcgagtgct
    93421 tttacttcat gaatttcgtt tgggtcacaa agcaacggaa gcagccaaca gcatatgcgg
    93481 tacgatgggt cagggtctag tctccactgg taacgcgcaa cgttggttca atcatttcaa
    93541 gaatggggat ttagaactcg acgatgtacc tcgatccggt cgaccaatgg aactggatgt
    93601 ggatcttcta aagcagctta tcgaacaaga tcctcgatcg actttacggt gtttagcaga
    93661 gcagcttggg tgttctcata ctacggtgga aaaacatctg aaagaattag gcaagacctg
    93721 gaaatatgga gtatggatac ctcatgaatt atcgtcacat caactgcaac agagagttga
    93781 tacatgtatg gatttaatca catctcatcg caactatcaa tggttatcca atctgattac
    93841 tggcgatgag aagtgggtgt tgaatgttaa ttacacgcgt ggacgtcagt ggttgagcac
    93901 tggtcaaaca ggcgtagcaa caccgaagac tgatccacat cctaagaagt tgatgctgag
    93961 tgtctggtgg agtattaaag gagttattca ttgggaaatt ctactaaata gttacaccat
    94021 cactactgat ctgtactgtc aacaactgga tcgggttgca cagaaactcg aaggaaagca
    94081 ggatcgagtt tattttttac atgataacgc aagaccacac attgcacagt tgacccgtga
    94141 aaaattattg aagcttggtt ggattacggt tcctcatcca ccttattctc ctgacttggc
    94201 tccaacagac taccatttgt ttcgttctct ttcgaatgat ttacgtgaca aaaaattcaa
    94261 agacgaaagc gatgtcaaac ggagcttgtc aagttctttg atgaaaaatc tcaggacttc
    94321 tacgagcgcg ggatcatgtc tctgccagaa cgttcgcgac aagtggtaga tagtaatggt
    94381 aaatatatat ctgaaaacta gttgtagttt tgaagtgaaa aaacaaaaat aaaatttttg
    94441 aaaaaaacgc caaaactttg ttgacaacct aatagttcga tataatacat aactgacgaa
    94501 aatactagaa tgtacaccta aacgtcacat ttccgtcgaa aattaataat agcatgcaac
    94561 gctaacgatt gatacctcac ttgacataaa tttgaaaaat atgtctgtca gattcgcaaa
    94621 aacgggtttg aacgggaccg ggatcaggac aaaaaatctt cgtcccgctg gacactacac
    94681 atcatatctt caacaatgtc acacaattca actcggggtc accatcttta tttgatattg
    94741 agttcagtta tacagatacc ccaccctcaa gatgcattgg tactggtgca tggctaaata
    94801 tatgggaatc ctgagggtga gggtgatggg agaggaaaca ccctcaccct caagatatct
    94861 tttgtttttt tttcttgaca ttaggtatta acattactat cgtattgata aaatactctt
    94921 gtaatatcat acttctgtat ccgtacccga ctaatcgttg tctctctacg agtatcagat
    94981 tttttagttc gtaatttctc aaaagcgata cttttcaaaa aaatatgtag ctaataaatg
    95041 aaataaatag cttacttgtt tctaacagca tttcgttaat ttttttctca tgtaaatagc
    95101 taatttaaat ccagcgatat ttaaagatta ttataactat ttacaaaatt aaatagctac
    95161 tcaataataa tgtacaaatc ttaaatatat taaatagtca attcgtttat tatcatgtaa
    95221 cgaactatgt aaagtcgagt gcaatttaaa ctaaatcata gacatttaaa aaattagatt
    95281 gttattcaac gataatacac atacttaaaa atatctcatt tttatgtgta gtttcatttg
    95341 atattatttt attctactca cctatttttc tagaaaacaa ctttgatggt agtttcaatt
    95401 cttttcattt gaaattaata aaaagaaatg aagttctcct gttatattca gactttacac
    95461 gtctgtcccc taaccgaaga aaattattcg caataaataa atagttattc tcccagagag
    95521 attgacaata aataagtact tcaatattat tgaaagtaag tgtatcgcta ttaaattctc
    95581 tcacacattt ctattcgcta tcattgtcaa agttctcgat gcaaaaattg tacatctctt
    95641 gagaatgagt cgtggttcag cgatctcata ttttcaatag tgcaatacta gtgttttgga
    95701 ctttttcgga cacaatttga gctatagaaa gtctaattgc gccgttggat agagctcatc
    95761 gagttgtact tgacaatgtt ttttttagac tgtactattt agttatcttt atattttgat
    95821 tgatattatt ctgattttat ttgacagttt tcatcatcac atatatcact ttgctcatct
    95881 catattgtat aatcaataga agacagaaat tatgcgcata tcgtagaaaa aattttcttt
    95941 gagtaataaa taaaagagaa tgaatacctt gtatcaaggg ctgttttttc cttggtcata
    96001 cttgcataga aaaaggaaga caaaaaaaac cgttctatgt atcaacagct aaagcttcac
    96061 atggatgacg cattaccatc gtgatctatg gccggctttt tctctctttt ctcgacgaca
    96121 tagaatgatg ctcacacgat aaatataatc tttcctccct ctgaaaagaa aaatattggg
    96181 cttttgcatt tgcgctgctc tacataccat ggtatatctt tgttgtaacc aattaagcca
    96241 ttttttgtgc atagagagat acgaggagaa cgcttcagta atttctgacg agcagtagag
    96301 gggatttttt tcgtacgttt ttctttcctc ccgcttggtg gtatataggg cctgcaatat
    96361 agcagcaaaa tcacaaaaca ttttttttca tccatccaaa tcgtcaacaa tcaatcgtca
    96421 caagtaaatg gctcgtatca atgtaatcgt ttggtttgct gtcgtattgg caattaccgt
    96481 tgtaatttgc caggcgctcc cacagatggc cgacgattcc ggcgaaggca actacctggc
    96541 ggagaaatga ttgacccttc gtgaatggct tgacgttttg gtttcgaaac gtaaggattg
    96601 tagttgtaat ggtgatcatc gttgttgttc tgattgttgt cccaatcacc gttgttcttg
    96661 taacttttct tcttgtcgtt gttattaagt ctgagtatgt tgtatcactc gtgttttgat
    96721 gggagctcat tgctatattt ttcttttgta ggacaaatgg cttcaataca aataggcaaa
    96781 gaaaaaaaca caaacattct cataaactat tatcgtcatc ctcatcgagc tttatcctct
    96841 aggaggcatt gcacgtaagc cacgcctaat ttagcatacc cttgctcaat gaccatctcc
    96901 gattgggccc atatttttac agtaggtaga ccatgttatg ttaggaagaa acccaaaatt
    96961 tcagctcaaa cgaataagcc gttctggaga tataagtgtt acaagtgtca tgggtagagc
    97021 acatatgaga ggaattttag gccaattgtt gtaactaaaa tttcaatatc tcaagaaaga
    97081 taaaagatag aaccctgatt tttttatcgt gagtactacc agtgatgggc tatcgattga
    97141 tggtaataaa agtacgtgat gttaggattt ttcccattcg gtattagagg gtcgttgggg
    97201 taggtatcta ggacacatcg ataggatcag cgctgtggga tgttctgaga ctagtttcat
    97261 ctgaaagagc acatcagaat gcaccgattt ctatcttcaa aagtttgtgg aaatgaattt
    97321 tggtataaaa aaaaattcaa taatatgtat cattcacagg ggttttgggt aaatagtagt
    97381 gctcaatatt ttaaaaatcc tgtaagaaaa ccgtttcgct cttcaaaaac tgaccccata
    97441 ttctgatagc ccatgaaatt ctgaacaaat ccatatataa acattgtaag tttaacctat
    97501 tttgtaagaa caaacttaga gaacattaaa tgctgcttat atatgaaaaa tataaaaatg
    97561 aatattttta cttttctctc tgttttttca cattttttca actgtgttgg tagttaatga
    97621 aaagtcaaac tataaattct gatagcgcgt caaattctgt accttctgat ataaaactca
    97681 aatggcaaga tgtctccgtc agtgttctat gtgacccata ttggatcgac gcagtcagat
    97741 agggctctaa aattatccat atctaggcaa tttagttata tggtgttagt ttcttaacaa
    97801 aataactggc atattcggat tcaggataaa aaacagctct agatgacaat attttctatg
    97861 ggaaaaaaaa tcatcgaaat attctgccgt acccccctac agagaatttt tggacaaaaa
    97921 attgactgtg gtccccccag gcttcgtata catgaaaatt tcttttgcag aaaagtatgt
    97981 ttcttaatgc agtttttccc gctgattccg aatataatat ttcttttttt ctcagatgct
    98041 gctataaaac gaaaacagca aaatatgaac cgttctctat gttgttatca gaaaacgtat
    98101 acaatatggg tcacatagaa cactgacgga gacatcttgc catttgagtt ttatatcaga
    98161 aggtacagaa tttgacgcgc tatcagaatt tatagtttga cttttcatta actaccaaca
    98221 cagttgaaaa aatgtgaaaa aacagagaga aaagtaaaaa tattcatttt tatatttttc
    98281 atatataagc agcatttaat gttctctaag tttgttctta caaaataggt taaacttaca
    98341 atgtttatat atggatttgt tcagaatttc atgggctatc agaatatggg gtcagttttt
    98401 gaagagcgaa acggttttct tacaggattt ttaaaatatt gagcactact atttacccaa
    98461 aacccctgtg aatgatacat attattgaat ttttttttat accaaaattc atttccacaa
    98521 acttttgaag atagaaatcg gtgcattctg atgtgctctt tcagatgaaa ctagtctcag
    98581 aacatcccac agcgctgatc ctatcgatgt gtcctagata cctaccccaa cgaccctcta
    98641 ataccgaatg ggaaaaatcc taacatcacg tacttttatt accatcaatc gatagcccat
    98701 cactggtagt actcacgata aaaaaatcag
//
