# Supplementary material for: Bdelloid rotifers deploy horizontally acquired biosynthetic genes against a fungal pathogen
Source: Nat Commun. 2024 Jul 18;15:5787. doi: 10.1038/s41467-024-49919-1 (PMC11258130; doi:10.1038/s41467-024-49919-1)
Supplement: Supplementary file 15 — Supplementary Data 11 [file 41467_2024_49919_MOESM15_ESM.zip › project AVAG00591 scaffold/genes_domain.gbk]

LOCUS       AVAG00591_full_c       98730 bp    DNA              UNK 01-JAN-1980
DEFINITION  AVAG00591_full_contig <unknown description>.
ACCESSION   AVAG00591_full_contig
VERSION     AVAG00591_full_contig
KEYWORDS    .
SOURCE      
  ORGANISM  .
            .
FEATURES             Location/Qualifiers
     CDS             complement(<1..309)
                     /note="ID=1_1;partial=10;start_type=GTG;rbs_motif=None;rbs_
                     spacer=None;gc_cont=0.337;conf=98.27;score=17.57;cscore=24.
                     04;sscore=-6.47;rscore=-1.10;uscore=-4.20;tscore=-1.17;"
                     /locus_tag="AVAG00591_full_contig_1"
                     /strand="-1"
                     /translation="MRNCNNRTRLNEEDRNTLFIKRGIYISPGARCCGDHFCRGQLSYE
                     AIHRIIPFDSDLVSFTSQDIEKIFNSFRTVTQSNIAFDFDNDASLDDTAYYNITGLSK"
     CDS             complement(455..775)
                     /note="ID=1_2;partial=00;start_type=ATG;rbs_motif=None;rbs_
                     spacer=None;gc_cont=0.336;conf=97.09;score=15.26;cscore=16.
                     66;sscore=-1.40;rscore=-1.10;uscore=-2.41;tscore=2.76;"
                     /locus_tag="AVAG00591_full_contig_2"
                     /strand="-1"
                     /translation="MPRNPRARCFQCNTVVDNARPITNLLLKLYLSARCHKRHDCTSYV
                     CKGCRSKYERWYRKTKDQIDDLIDDDKLNENDDEIEEVISHVTLTCEIFFVYIEYGFRR
                     EK*"
     CDS             2413..3444
                     /note="ID=1_3;partial=00;start_type=ATG;rbs_motif=None;rbs_
                     spacer=None;gc_cont=0.266;conf=100.00;score=79.01;cscore=77
                     .13;sscore=1.87;rscore=-1.10;uscore=0.21;tscore=2.76;"
                     /locus_tag="AVAG00591_full_contig_3"
                     /strand="1"
                     /translation="MSSTSNNTVNEYQRPTNRTVIFILFAILFIPSLLCSIFIFYNCIR
                     MRELRQHPPNRVILTLLVLLLIQVNFLNYKIKKSKLFSLSKALFDLPCRLYYLYKGTSP
                     IHNEIFCQLWSFTITTLNVVGLHLMALGSIERYLLVFHHRYISKYRLYLSTIPIIICII
                     YPIIWYVTLMYTAWWCTYTPDYGEVECGLPCYITASSFYLSFIIYVHHLIPVFTTTFAN
                     IILVGRVLHQQAKMKRNNSWRKNLQMTTQLLSIAFLYLILWLPHCILASIPLFVQGDIS
                     IQARFLYTEYFANLTSIFVCLCPFIALIGLNHLHNKIKYGIQIIRKCFLPCYDRQVASV
                     APE*"
     CDS             complement(3722..4393)
                     /note="ID=1_4;partial=00;start_type=ATG;rbs_motif=None;rbs_
                     spacer=None;gc_cont=0.381;conf=100.00;score=56.05;cscore=55
                     .31;sscore=0.74;rscore=-1.10;uscore=-0.27;tscore=2.76;"
                     /locus_tag="AVAG00591_full_contig_4"
                     /strand="-1"
                     /translation="MVFILHPNGSTTGKTYKEAYLLDSSTFSSEQMNDFGSFRFSLPSR
                     TDDSPLVFSADGRTVEWVNESRVIWFPVSTEAKLHSGKWFLEFHVEAVKNWQIGVGFLL
                     DWNIEPDWSLFGYLGSSASAWSYDPYTGDIVYNTKSIHSDLPKFKGDKGVIGLELDIPK
                     NAIGEFTFIIDGVRTPTKQMPNSGAVAIPAVCLLARGQRVTIRSLRQLDEDVLVSTKWN
                     F*"
     CDS             complement(7662..8069)
                     /note="ID=1_5;partial=00;start_type=GTG;rbs_motif=None;rbs_
                     spacer=None;gc_cont=0.319;conf=99.10;score=20.46;cscore=26.
                     11;sscore=-5.65;rscore=-1.10;uscore=-2.73;tscore=-1.17;"
                     /locus_tag="AVAG00591_full_contig_5"
                     /strand="-1"
                     /translation="MNSTSEVTLPTELNNTSESQSQSQQQDTTINIDDRCSPSCASVLS
                     NIEIVDNVIERSRRLDRQRWLSLFIGCIPTFIITCLMWIIRACLNCEEKFSSSNTPHAL
                     YSWYCICLCHWFDILWKHLLWCKTLFQWTKL*"
     CDS             complement(8402..8842)
                     /note="ID=1_6;partial=00;start_type=ATG;rbs_motif=None;rbs_
                     spacer=None;gc_cont=0.422;conf=96.97;score=15.08;cscore=17.
                     37;sscore=-2.29;rscore=-1.10;uscore=-3.30;tscore=2.76;"
                     /locus_tag="AVAG00591_full_contig_6"
                     /strand="-1"
                     /translation="MNNVDDDFDGIDIYDDDFQRIRNIDFDDGCRRPFTSGSTSFCLTA
                     SVCVRQVKRDKRFQVNFNGFNMINFRTVYVDRDYGGTMIRTDGNDPFFITTGGNKLYMV
                     TPDMAIEHFALQQNSDALTFVNSNQLIVSGGTSIMEVWTRVR*"
     CDS             complement(9570..9836)
                     /note="ID=1_7;partial=00;start_type=ATG;rbs_motif=GGA/GAG/A
                     GG;rbs_spacer=5-10bp;gc_cont=0.378;conf=99.24;score=21.22;c
                     score=17.17;sscore=4.05;rscore=2.17;uscore=-0.23;tscore=2.7
                     6;"
                     /locus_tag="AVAG00591_full_contig_7"
                     /strand="-1"
                     /translation="MTSPSLTPPQDFVRDLEDLQQLCVKIQENIDIKKFRIQREVDQFT
                     EEVKQLFDKGSKEESSGYLKKILENFEVEKEKALVSEYIGTRW*"
     CDS             complement(11308..12186)
                     /note="ID=1_8;partial=00;start_type=ATG;rbs_motif=None;rbs_
                     spacer=None;gc_cont=0.253;conf=100.00;score=46.42;cscore=45
                     .03;sscore=1.39;rscore=-1.10;uscore=0.37;tscore=2.76;"
                     /locus_tag="AVAG00591_full_contig_8"
                     /strand="-1"
                     /translation="MVLTFAAIGLLSSVIILSLIFIYRSKYLLNTPMFLICNTYISIIF
                     ICCILLNMYGYSLYGSLYEIIPLNYPWCYIRSYLLHVGTCLLYHSFFLLTCFRFFRIVL
                     YKYKQLQTFQFIFQLTLIHWLIDFLLLIPLLTQHWIEYISECYFCEILFSNFQGTLYAG
                     VIAYSFPMFSIVLMYTSIIHYMNKTKSQSILQNRQQTNRRDFVVLRRIIILIGILTTLS
                     FPTIIIWLSFVVTNYIDPIYYKIGWLLFALSFSVLPITFALLTSQLRELLKILYYRQKC
                     RIQPIQTMTTH*"
     CDS             15490..16101
                     /note="ID=1_9;partial=00;start_type=ATG;rbs_motif=GGA/GAG/A
                     GG;rbs_spacer=5-10bp;gc_cont=0.364;conf=99.99;score=41.43;c
                     score=37.62;sscore=3.81;rscore=2.17;uscore=-1.13;tscore=2.7
                     6;"
                     /locus_tag="AVAG00591_full_contig_9"
                     /strand="1"
                     /translation="MISTTRGTYYLFDAIDQRFLCSIYFLYRLLEMVQKHLGDQIKQTI
                     ASASSHTVKFSILICLAYNNGRIEITNTIHDCVSPHDTLVSLKEARDRFDSRIETPHSA
                     NLLWIPTTNEVWSMASSVSQPVEESSEEFERVSQRYARQREDVIEIHEVENSSWSSQYR
                     DHKEVIHNLRHDDQIEKILVYPCSQVRALHILQHGFNNDH*"
     CDS             16178..16429
                     /note="ID=1_10;partial=00;start_type=GTG;rbs_motif=None;rbs
                     _spacer=None;gc_cont=0.357;conf=92.37;score=10.85;cscore=11
                     .41;sscore=-0.57;rscore=-1.10;uscore=1.71;tscore=-1.18;"
                     /locus_tag="AVAG00591_full_contig_10"
                     /strand="1"
                     /translation="MRIYLYGWHFQSPEAYQANDSSSDSVNGRPNALLVCNVLVGRTCH
                     KDKIIRANPLAYDSTTDELGTYIINSNRKILPIYYIKY*"
     CDS             complement(16782..16916)
                     /note="ID=1_11;partial=00;start_type=ATG;rbs_motif=None;rbs
                     _spacer=None;gc_cont=0.296;conf=64.62;score=2.62;cscore=1.3
                     7;sscore=1.25;rscore=-2.08;uscore=1.21;tscore=1.46;"
                     /locus_tag="AVAG00591_full_contig_11"
                     /strand="-1"
                     /translation="MIGALVIRNHIFVDKTSKHRNRKKYMGELQKSLFSENNDRIQRW*
                     "
     CDS             complement(16974..17255)
                     /note="ID=1_12;partial=00;start_type=TTG;rbs_motif=GGA/GAG/
                     AGG;rbs_spacer=5-10bp;gc_cont=0.355;conf=66.95;score=3.07;c
                     score=8.04;sscore=-4.97;rscore=2.17;uscore=2.01;tscore=-9.1
                     5;"
                     /locus_tag="AVAG00591_full_contig_12"
                     /strand="-1"
                     /translation="MLKRKNTRNETIEKQLKKGHGAYLMYQEEEAQIFSVFLGNLSVHN
                     EAMIEGVGVGISSIQHPHPHPQVIYNWFYFLKRVVVRNIFVISKVQVM*"
     CDS             complement(17363..19294)
                     /note="ID=1_13;partial=00;start_type=ATG;rbs_motif=None;rbs
                     _spacer=None;gc_cont=0.228;conf=99.99;score=203.69;cscore=1
                     98.68;sscore=5.01;rscore=-1.10;uscore=3.99;tscore=2.76;"
                     /locus_tag="AVAG00591_full_contig_13"
                     /strand="-1"
                     /translation="MFLLKLFFCILHFISITTLIQSQTICLDNSIITCHCTENKLVVAC
                     IQNLLSDEIFIDWSTFSSDEYQHYSFIFINFTRLTTQTFTNFSSRFPLLSEIKFHFLNG
                     INQIAENTFQQLSPSSQTRFSIEFNSPRDFQLGDNAFNTSMKYMEFTIKNIQYNTIHNL
                     SYQFNLNAFNNTQIFQIDILNSKEFQFISNQSSILHWEQVTFNNCSLTNVDLLIESLSS
                     ELLESLDLSSNYLIQIPSLMKFNKIIILDLQDNWIEEIPSNIFFNMKYLTALDLSKNRI
                     KQIVHDAFIGLDNLIDLNLNNNHLTSLESLINRYELRSFLSPLNQTLHSLDLSNNAFHE
                     LNIIENLLNLKSLEICCNQIKSLNEDTFKNLHKLQVINISYNQIESIHPWTFNQTILES
                     LDLSSNPISSLETIITVYDEQMKPKNETTSFLYSIAETLEDLLLANCMNLLEINWFIFT
                     KLKQITSINFSGISKTDQFWILESRDGTPIQWNHHLLNFEILINNIQFNNKDYCLSKPI
                     FQILNQTILFLNENHPCNCFTFMWKNIIYPKQVLNCLSNQSIVHELTKECMHIDSYCSS
                     MISTTTTKPTRNDNGKWKIVLAIVIPLTIVMIILSLAAFYIIQRRNKRKTNENVDIKGG
                     IVNIFTKK*"
     CDS             complement(21201..21473)
                     /note="ID=1_14;partial=00;start_type=ATG;rbs_motif=None;rbs
                     _spacer=None;gc_cont=0.341;conf=98.49;score=18.18;cscore=15
                     .11;sscore=3.07;rscore=-1.10;uscore=2.06;tscore=2.76;"
                     /locus_tag="AVAG00591_full_contig_14"
                     /strand="-1"
                     /translation="MYYLFSFIAIKTSSRCVSIINGKDYVGGDIDINHPVQLRSTAACA
                     ALCDSIPDCFRWSFDKTTGRCFPKDKAARYIDNSKTYTGECTKST*"
     CDS             complement(22838..23008)
                     /note="ID=1_15;partial=00;start_type=ATG;rbs_motif=None;rbs
                     _spacer=None;gc_cont=0.327;conf=77.03;score=5.26;cscore=4.9
                     1;sscore=0.35;rscore=-1.63;uscore=0.78;tscore=1.86;"
                     /locus_tag="AVAG00591_full_contig_15"
                     /strand="-1"
                     /translation="MFISIIQRETDFREANVRIEVTRNSFAAWVDVGCEEYFTSIFRFY
                     LIRSRLDRLRV*"
     CDS             23350..23931
                     /note="ID=1_16;partial=00;start_type=ATG;rbs_motif=None;rbs
                     _spacer=None;gc_cont=0.321;conf=100.00;score=55.26;cscore=5
                     3.46;sscore=1.81;rscore=-1.10;uscore=0.14;tscore=2.76;"
                     /locus_tag="AVAG00591_full_contig_16"
                     /strand="1"
                     /translation="MEGLFGLLRNNLTEKPAFRAIKYLISVLNDKGPNFFPNTLTYTLT
                     GNLTNVRQLIFQKRNGDFYLMIWNEVSSWDVSRKFDLYPLPQQLHLNLQGDYILSDATL
                     YTFNNNADLQTINLPINNNQIIFNVKTDRISIIRLNNGTNLDSGSTTVRTTSTAAAAGI
                     GGIYRITPKYAPIEAVFVQLITKIMHLSVN*"
     CDS             complement(24587..24985)
                     /note="ID=1_17;partial=00;start_type=ATG;rbs_motif=None;rbs
                     _spacer=None;gc_cont=0.248;conf=100.00;score=52.57;cscore=4
                     9.67;sscore=2.90;rscore=-1.10;uscore=1.24;tscore=2.76;"
                     /locus_tag="AVAG00591_full_contig_17"
                     /strand="-1"
                     /translation="MYQYGKFAYAENKSLQIQIVHIPYKSSNENVQFVFTIILPNEGVL
                     LSKIEENFASKVDLLEDILHQRNTTSQELMLYIPKFKMEFSCELKSVLEQLGMKNAFDE
                     NQADFNDIFKKQDDGVGLFISKVEHIVC*"
     CDS             complement(25053..25796)
                     /note="ID=1_18;partial=00;start_type=GTG;rbs_motif=None;rbs
                     _spacer=None;gc_cont=0.249;conf=100.00;score=70.43;cscore=7
                     3.90;sscore=-3.47;rscore=-1.10;uscore=-0.55;tscore=-1.17;"
                     /locus_tag="AVAG00591_full_contig_18"
                     /strand="-1"
                     /translation="MYNNDDSILIHRITFIYSSTNRINTDKIIQVYKNSFIIKFSSHIQ
                     LKVMGTSISTVNGFKHFNQKLYSTISQTQTGNNIFLSPSSIALAISMCTIGARHETLNQ
                     MLQTLEFSSKEELIQSSEQILNIFNLVDKDRQIQLKLANRLYAQKTCQIQEEYLQIIRK
                     SFSADMKLEDFRNKSEQIVQTINTWVEDQTNQLIKNLLSPIDIRADIRLIIINCIYFKV
                     YKTFSLKHIYFFFVFYILGNMGQTI*"
     CDS             complement(26905..27174)
                     /note="ID=1_19;partial=00;start_type=TTG;rbs_motif=None;rbs
                     _spacer=None;gc_cont=0.285;conf=92.21;score=10.75;cscore=22
                     .58;sscore=-11.83;rscore=-1.10;uscore=-1.59;tscore=-9.15;"
                     /locus_tag="AVAG00591_full_contig_19"
                     /strand="-1"
                     /translation="MTNDQINILPTEKFRRTANKSDEQNKCGVCWDEFQQNETLRRLTC
                     LHIYHKDCIDPWLQVNIVLICLFSNLSNGFSRKKINVQSVENHQ*"
     CDS             complement(27236..27826)
                     /note="ID=1_20;partial=00;start_type=ATG;rbs_motif=None;rbs
                     _spacer=None;gc_cont=0.349;conf=100.00;score=67.61;cscore=6
                     6.06;sscore=1.54;rscore=-1.10;uscore=0.53;tscore=2.76;"
                     /locus_tag="AVAG00591_full_contig_20"
                     /strand="-1"
                     /translation="MNSVNEITEGLSRRDHPDLIDVDADAAFAFELQAQEYAKYNNSSS
                     RRHHYSSTKQVSKTNNTSLPSFADEDQEKMVSDGILAARLQQEEDRKRHDPATANDALL
                     AARLQEEENRKNPQNQQLSHRTYQSDHSSTAPFAQSRSFNPPISNSFRSLTSEFPNNFD
                     FHRSRNFNNRIIDNTEDLDVDDSPVNAYILNSI*"
     CDS             complement(29090..29293)
                     /note="ID=1_21;partial=00;start_type=ATG;rbs_motif=None;rbs
                     _spacer=None;gc_cont=0.324;conf=80.55;score=6.18;cscore=5.3
                     9;sscore=0.79;rscore=-1.36;uscore=0.59;tscore=2.22;"
                     /locus_tag="AVAG00591_full_contig_21"
                     /strand="-1"
                     /translation="MSGVVEIVWPFLFIIVFFCCKEEDFQTTVITYQHWVKHPGWSWQK
                     NGTTQEKRRGINFTVSKFHVLF*"
     CDS             30120..30539
                     /note="ID=1_22;partial=00;start_type=ATG;rbs_motif=None;rbs
                     _spacer=None;gc_cont=0.348;conf=99.98;score=38.06;cscore=38
                     .63;sscore=-0.57;rscore=-1.10;uscore=-2.24;tscore=2.76;"
                     /locus_tag="AVAG00591_full_contig_22"
                     /strand="1"
                     /translation="MSTSKVKRKSASTSEKASTEIDNNTLRHLTVLEDGHVDFVYRDAD
                     EDEEAMINKNSKKAKQQINLIFTPRGTQDKTLKRRLIFTKTQIVEDGPHQIHVKNMGMN
                     CRIREMKFEMDVWLRYSAHTDKVAEKQDTLILEID*"
     CDS             31716..32138
                     /note="ID=1_23;partial=00;start_type=ATG;rbs_motif=None;rbs
                     _spacer=None;gc_cont=0.508;conf=80.81;score=6.25;cscore=7.5
                     1;sscore=-1.26;rscore=-1.10;uscore=-2.27;tscore=2.76;"
                     /locus_tag="AVAG00591_full_contig_23"
                     /strand="1"
                     /translation="MVRLNTTFSNHNYFIPFFSISLSLAQLVSSLSMSDLNEYRELWKT
                     INNHFKHCPKFQNLSVSGVSEHDLRQAEKRLGGIFLPDDMKNALRIHNGRSKFGXXXXX
                     XXXXXXXXXXXXXXXXXXXXXXXXXISQFLGLVNMI*"
     CDS             32354..32623
                     /note="ID=1_24;partial=00;start_type=ATG;rbs_motif=None;rbs
                     _spacer=None;gc_cont=0.270;conf=99.98;score=37.16;cscore=36
                     .06;sscore=1.10;rscore=-1.10;uscore=0.09;tscore=2.76;"
                     /locus_tag="AVAG00591_full_contig_24"
                     /strand="1"
                     /translation="MKEDLKEHLKIYDGTENTIKKKEFKKLQTEVLVIGEGMDDYCEQY
                     LLGLRTGTIYLQILNLPEWYQIGTFKDWIEMVLESKIDLEDDDI*"
     CDS             33995..34162
                     /note="ID=1_25;partial=00;start_type=ATG;rbs_motif=None;rbs
                     _spacer=None;gc_cont=0.304;conf=53.35;score=0.58;cscore=0.5
                     6;sscore=0.02;rscore=-1.66;uscore=0.51;tscore=1.82;"
                     /locus_tag="AVAG00591_full_contig_25"
                     /strand="1"
                     /translation="MMDKCNPLDSVVRGNLNKVFLFNLSMNMNRCFNGISERQLHGMEF
                     ESNMKQMNIK*"
     CDS             34331..34645
                     /note="ID=1_26;partial=00;start_type=ATG;rbs_motif=None;rbs
                     _spacer=None;gc_cont=0.273;conf=95.19;score=12.98;cscore=11
                     .58;sscore=1.41;rscore=-1.10;uscore=-0.26;tscore=2.76;"
                     /locus_tag="AVAG00591_full_contig_26"
                     /strand="1"
                     /translation="MSYQCMLDILPVEISYILFSYFSTREILCTFLNVSDYLNNVLINY
                     VTSWIDFRSIRRNHFDLICQYIQPDKVISLTLSDDGDTPDLSKLFFSRFQLQQFVHLQS
                     *"
     CDS             34772..35101
                     /note="ID=1_27;partial=00;start_type=GTG;rbs_motif=None;rbs
                     _spacer=None;gc_cont=0.267;conf=74.88;score=4.75;cscore=6.3
                     0;sscore=-1.55;rscore=-1.10;uscore=0.72;tscore=-1.17;"
                     /locus_tag="AVAG00591_full_contig_27"
                     /strand="1"
                     /translation="MSLRKYLQVDSIVIHRYIQFLPYLIRLKLDEAFGLTKLPFTKLRY
                     LKINECSIHELQAIIHNSPNLQSLNVCLHLTNENDFNINFASSKLTRLHLTIESKYVFI
                     TYIFI*"
     CDS             35133..35324
                     /note="ID=1_28;partial=00;start_type=ATG;rbs_motif=None;rbs
                     _spacer=None;gc_cont=0.250;conf=92.52;score=10.94;cscore=10
                     .26;sscore=0.68;rscore=-1.45;uscore=-0.89;tscore=2.09;"
                     /locus_tag="AVAG00591_full_contig_28"
                     /strand="1"
                     /translation="MNQLEEFISKFSCLKHLTLILSGNEDLIDGYRWKSLTNSVDIFNF
                     KFHIDHRSISLDSFQTFY*"
     CDS             35439..35699
                     /note="ID=1_29;partial=00;start_type=ATG;rbs_motif=None;rbs
                     _spacer=None;gc_cont=0.230;conf=86.69;score=8.15;cscore=8.7
                     9;sscore=-0.64;rscore=-1.10;uscore=-2.31;tscore=2.76;"
                     /locus_tag="AVAG00591_full_contig_29"
                     /strand="1"
                     /translation="MNIKYVNSIIKETIPKQICSYYTNVKNLSLKDSFSHQDILSLMTL
                     NHVEFLSLLSINDLLKFESYDIINRISSFEVIEYNFEKTIN*"
     CDS             35659..36360
                     /note="ID=1_30;partial=00;start_type=TTG;rbs_motif=None;rbs
                     _spacer=None;gc_cont=0.288;conf=99.50;score=23.06;cscore=30
                     .72;sscore=-7.66;rscore=-1.10;uscore=2.59;tscore=-9.15;"
                     /locus_tag="AVAG00591_full_contig_30"
                     /strand="1"
                     /translation="MKSSNTISRKQLTNIIDGFLYLSNVSLDSCGDASYFISAIENSRK
                     LKRREFIYQRKPSISTDSLSYVSHVWIAPAVKSFLDNRIIFYPLFSKIQQSALTVQWPS
                     NLEHFKRFIESIHDAQIGNTYGEDSRLHEVAVLFAILTIIILTYKLNILTILILYINNQ
                     MYFILYFNISYFLVLIVHSIFLRGVTWIYYKLPIWTRPFALNLTRIYFILITFCYICFG
                     RDLSVIIIQSI*"
     CDS             complement(36914..37045)
                     /note="ID=1_31;partial=00;start_type=ATG;rbs_motif=None;rbs
                     _spacer=None;gc_cont=0.242;conf=57.10;score=1.24;cscore=3.7
                     9;sscore=-2.55;rscore=-2.12;uscore=-1.19;tscore=1.43;"
                     /locus_tag="AVAG00591_full_contig_31"
                     /strand="-1"
                     /translation="MTFDSYGNIYVVDTDTYRIQTFNYLKKSCDKYEIIIRSILQGF*"
     CDS             complement(37500..38216)
                     /note="ID=1_32;partial=00;start_type=ATG;rbs_motif=None;rbs
                     _spacer=None;gc_cont=0.300;conf=100.00;score=60.77;cscore=6
                     0.00;sscore=0.77;rscore=-1.10;uscore=-0.24;tscore=2.76;"
                     /locus_tag="AVAG00591_full_contig_32"
                     /strand="-1"
                     /translation="MAFTTLEQLPNELQISILKYLSTVDRYSSFFGLNSRYDELLRYSI
                     PSDISEKYLEMDINDVSQYSHKKIKPEWKPTRIFYLIPTFAHRSTLGWLVNGSLQLQWK
                     FISERTFQGYIQKQQGTDPRLFELSLKYPIELSSLFFRSYDFQWKIRDMSNFPIFIAWL
                     QENYSKECAMLQQYCEHMMNLPYYYITYNDPYYQTYIKIQRLEVKKQISKIYQQAQNIW
                     TELKNLGDFNYSELNR*"
     CDS             39614..40099
                     /note="ID=1_33;partial=00;start_type=ATG;rbs_motif=None;rbs
                     _spacer=None;gc_cont=0.305;conf=99.98;score=36.92;cscore=36
                     .52;sscore=0.40;rscore=-1.10;uscore=-1.26;tscore=2.76;"
                     /locus_tag="AVAG00591_full_contig_33"
                     /strand="1"
                     /translation="MNMNDIPMIDSNNGNQKQIETNGVVMHQPPPIYTPLNTSSIPYIH
                     SGQPIVNYQYGYNMPIMTNNGTRIINNGMTSQIVNVPEYRTWSILNILFCFFILGIFAC
                     MKSEETRNRKCSGDLQGALKSSKSAKILNIFATILGTIIIVTFSILAATKTIEFYSY*"
     CDS             complement(40397..42052)
                     /note="ID=1_34;partial=00;start_type=ATG;rbs_motif=None;rbs
                     _spacer=None;gc_cont=0.307;conf=100.00;score=130.62;cscore=
                     130.16;sscore=0.47;rscore=-1.10;uscore=-0.55;tscore=2.76;"
                     /locus_tag="AVAG00591_full_contig_34"
                     /strand="-1"
                     /translation="MNFVAPLILSLFLLFIPGSFCFNVLLISIGHAGHVTPLFELAKSL
                     QHHQITFVTQPLAQSYVNFNYFSNTSSFRLIYTNNSIDAFIAEKQKEQQLIDFAANHGF
                     FESMGHTTEVFSEDINSLFHKLIELLMNEKFDVIIANSLIKGIHVLSKQTNTSCVIQST
                     ESIPNMLDFNLPNIFSLLSKEQMTQIKYRIYNVIYTLRLGIILIQKVLPTIGMISKSLP
                     RVPGPFYDSLSLKNLFFTETQCLELFSIPPTFYTQSYTNHYTKYLGAFIDETAIKYTEN
                     ELSTWVRSKANKSIIYAAFGTSSLIKFDRMRNLIDGLAEFLLENTNCFLLLVLRGKNYD
                     FYQMVLKAMKREDYKNIFRNPEHVRIETGFVQQKWILQENSIKLFLSHCGMGSCSEGIY
                     FQKPILCMPFNMDQFINGNSIVQLGIGLSLFNPPSLYQSLLRPYHFYDYNFTSDSVTRK
                     LTEIWENDSYQRMINIMSLEMKHAGGLKQAVKEIEFLVSLNGNLDRYAPFQSTLVFYQR
                     YLLDLIIIIVILPMTIVVYGLIKCCKRRQKEKRD*"
     BGC_Domain      complement(40421..40939)
                     /type="PF00201_Glyco_PM"
                     /locus_tag="AVAG00591_full_contig_34"
                     /detection_type="HMMER3 PFAM SEED"
                     /bitscore="27.8"
                     /evalue="4.3e-09"
                     /strand=-1
                     /translation="QQKWILQENSIKLFLSHCGMGSCSEGIYFQKPILCMPFNMDQFIN
                     GNSIVQLGIGLSLFNPPSLYQSLLRPYHFYDYNFTSDSVTRKLTEIWENDSYQRMINIM
                     SLEMKHAGGLKQAVKEIEFLVSLNGNLDRYAPFQSTLVFYQRYLLDLIIIIVILPMTIV
                     VYGLIKCCKR"
                     /prot_start=371
                     /prot_end=544
                     /overlap_start="MNFVAPLILSLFLLFIPGSFCFNVLLISIGHAGHVTPLFELAK
                     SLQHHQITFVTQPLAQSYVNFNYFSNTSSFRLIYTNNSIDAFIAEKQKEQQLIDFAANH
                     GFFESMGHTTEVFSEDINSLFHKLIELLMNEKFDVIIANSLIKGIHVLSKQTNTSCVIQ
                     STESIPNMLDFNLPNIFSLLSKEQMTQIKYRIYNVIYTLRLGIILIQKVLPTIGMISKS
                     LPRVPGPFYDSLSLKNLFFTETQCLELFSIPPTFYTQSYTNHYTKYLGAFIDETAIKYT
                     ENELSTWVRSKANKSIIYAAFGTSSLIKFDRMRNLIDGLAEFLLENTNCFLLLVLRGKN
                     YDFYQMVLKAMKREDYKNIFRNPEHVRIETGFV"
                     /overlap_end="RQKEKRD*"
                     /total_prot_seq="MNFVAPLILSLFLLFIPGSFCFNVLLISIGHAGHVTPLFELA
                     KSLQHHQITFVTQPLAQSYVNFNYFSNTSSFRLIYTNNSIDAFIAEKQKEQQLIDFAAN
                     HGFFESMGHTTEVFSEDINSLFHKLIELLMNEKFDVIIANSLIKGIHVLSKQTNTSCVI
                     QSTESIPNMLDFNLPNIFSLLSKEQMTQIKYRIYNVIYTLRLGIILIQKVLPTIGMISK
                     SLPRVPGPFYDSLSLKNLFFTETQCLELFSIPPTFYTQSYTNHYTKYLGAFIDETAIKY
                     TENELSTWVRSKANKSIIYAAFGTSSLIKFDRMRNLIDGLAEFLLENTNCFLLLVLRGK
                     NYDFYQMVLKAMKREDYKNIFRNPEHVRIETGFVQQKWILQENSIKLFLSHCGMGSCSE
                     GIYFQKPILCMPFNMDQFINGNSIVQLGIGLSLFNPPSLYQSLLRPYHFYDYNFTSDSV
                     TRKLTEIWENDSYQRMINIMSLEMKHAGGLKQAVKEIEFLVSLNGNLDRYAPFQSTLVF
                     YQRYLLDLIIIIVILPMTIVVYGLIKCCKRRQKEKRD*"
                     /DNA="TCGTTTACAACATTTAATAAGTCCATACACTACGATTGTCATAGGTAATATCA
                     CGATTATGATTATCAAGTCTAGCAGATATCTCTGATAGAATACTAATGTACTTTGAAAT
                     GGCGCATACCGATCTAAGTTTCCATTTAAACTAACGAGAAATTCAATTTCTTTCACTGC
                     TTGTTTCAAGCCACCAGCATGTTTCATTTCAAGCGACATAATGTTAATCATACGTTGGT
                     AACTATCATTCTCCCATATTTCCGTTAGTTTCCTTGTCACACTATCACTAGTAAAATTA
                     TAATCATAAAAATGATATGGTCGAAGTAATGATTGATATAAGGAAGGAGGATTAAACAA
                     TGACAATCCAATGCCTAACTGAACGATTGAATTTCCATTGATAAATTGATCCATATTAA
                     ATGGCATACATAAGATGGGTTTTTGGAAATATATTCCTTCGGAACATGAACCCATACCA
                     CAATGACTGAGAAATAATTTTATTGAATTCTCTTGTAAAATCCATTTTTGTTG"
                     /domain_id=1
     CDS             42479..42928
                     /note="ID=1_35;partial=00;start_type=ATG;rbs_motif=None;rbs
                     _spacer=None;gc_cont=0.338;conf=100.00;score=58.98;cscore=5
                     9.32;sscore=-0.33;rscore=-1.10;uscore=-2.00;tscore=2.76;"
                     /locus_tag="AVAG00591_full_contig_35"
                     /strand="1"
                     /translation="MVNLVLCFLRQPEVKALLTLFASIPIYCFLPYTRSSYSFTGFYFL
                     GVYIIVRWIARGGQYDALKTKDLSGKTYLITGAAGGIGKQTAFELAKRDAKVVLFARPS
                     NLQEAIDDVKKVARDSKRVSGYPIDLSDLRAIKTGIEQYKKIEGE*"
     BGC_Domain      42692..42904
                     /type="KR_PKS"
                     /locus_tag="AVAG00591_full_contig_35"
                     /detection_type="HMMER3 PFAM SEED"
                     /bitscore="35.2"
                     /evalue="7.7e-11"
                     /strand=1
                     /translation="TYLITGAAGGIGKQTAFELAKRDAKVVLFARPSNLQEAIDDVKKV
                     ARDSKRVSGYPIDLSDLRAIKTGIEQ"
                     /prot_start=71
                     /prot_end=142
                     /overlap_start="MVNLVLCFLRQPEVKALLTLFASIPIYCFLPYTRSSYSFTGFY
                     FLGVYIIVRWIARGGQYDALKTKDLSGK"
                     /overlap_end="YKKIEGE*"
                     /total_prot_seq="MVNLVLCFLRQPEVKALLTLFASIPIYCFLPYTRSSYSFTGF
                     YFLGVYIIVRWIARGGQYDALKTKDLSGKTYLITGAAGGIGKQTAFELAKRDAKVVLFA
                     RPSNLQEAIDDVKKVARDSKRVSGYPIDLSDLRAIKTGIEQYKKIEGE*"
                     /DNA="ACTTATTTAATTACTGGTGCAGCAGGTGGTATTGGAAAACAAACAGCTTTTGA
                     ATTAGCAAAACGTGATGCTAAAGTTGTATTATTTGCACGACCTAGTAACTTACAAGAAG
                     CCATTGATGATGTTAAAAAAGTTGCACGAGATTCTAAACGTGTTAGTGGTTATCCAATT
                     GACTTAAGTGATTTACGTGCGATTAAAACTGGTATTGAACAA"
                     /domain_id=2
     CDS             42970..43614
                     /note="ID=1_36;partial=00;start_type=ATG;rbs_motif=None;rbs
                     _spacer=None;gc_cont=0.332;conf=100.00;score=79.02;cscore=7
                     6.45;sscore=2.57;rscore=-1.10;uscore=0.08;tscore=2.76;"
                     /locus_tag="AVAG00591_full_contig_36"
                     /strand="1"
                     /translation="MILINRNAPITALINNAGVMACPYALTKDGFEMQMGTNHFGHFYL
                     TQLLLPQLLQSKSRIVNVSSLVHAKWQVPCTSDTYAEQLNKETYKSWNAYSLSKTANIY
                     FTHELHRRFHSQGLNAYVLHPGGVDTALQRHISMSQLAFAPFRFFLLKTQLEGAQTNLY
                     CAVSDDAVSGKYYSDCHETELANKYANNSERAQEWWDYSEKIIAEKTKELN*"
     CDS             complement(43885..44961)
                     /note="ID=1_37;partial=00;start_type=ATG;rbs_motif=None;rbs
                     _spacer=None;gc_cont=0.211;conf=100.00;score=154.36;cscore=
                     152.60;sscore=1.76;rscore=-1.10;uscore=0.75;tscore=2.76;"
                     /locus_tag="AVAG00591_full_contig_37"
                     /strand="-1"
                     /translation="MSFHQGLYLKAADFNGDQEIDILVISINLDDSFVLITNKNETFEK
                     HNISLNIYYDTLIVYGDFNNDNQFDCAITTYNNIYIHLWNNNKNTFKSPIVALSKNIDP
                     IYSMKTGHFNNDNYLDIVAFTSNEYKIYILIGNGNGSFNYSKKNLISHQKTKMISIIII
                     DFNKDQYFDIICLSNDQYEIYIWFGNGDGTFENKSILYTIHISINPQSIAIEDFNNDNQ
                     LDLIISYAEKTFVTIIFGLNNNTFDQTTEFLIDIGLNSQLNAIYSFKNYDIIVNDMNRD
                     MNLDFIIYNLGINSVNILFGDGKGNFQRETGFFIQDYEAKDFTFHDILDFNHDNYKDIL
                     TRHNVDGTIYVLLNKGPC*"
     CDS             complement(47068..47406)
                     /note="ID=1_38;partial=00;start_type=TTG;rbs_motif=None;rbs
                     _spacer=None;gc_cont=0.201;conf=95.86;score=13.66;cscore=21
                     .14;sscore=-7.47;rscore=-1.10;uscore=3.42;tscore=-9.15;"
                     /locus_tag="AVAG00591_full_contig_38"
                     /strand="-1"
                     /translation="MPRSLIYNENLSRFPPNISISSIINEVMIEKWISLISFKNYYEKC
                     SPNYCTYSTKIRLKTSSEILITLISMISGIILILRLIIPKFIKLIFYLFKLQINREQEI
                     LSGYINYL*"
     CDS             complement(47768..48331)
                     /note="ID=1_39;partial=00;start_type=ATG;rbs_motif=None;rbs
                     _spacer=None;gc_cont=0.222;conf=100.00;score=71.13;cscore=7
                     0.07;sscore=1.05;rscore=-1.10;uscore=0.04;tscore=2.76;"
                     /locus_tag="AVAG00591_full_contig_39"
                     /strand="-1"
                     /translation="MSRTITLTLSNPSLNDYNTLQILYLNTVKCPCSTIIISHNDFIKL
                     NVILHEICSSDFISKSWITILQFSFIEEVKNDWRNYAQALFQLLSDLCNFAHKTIDDNI
                     RSFLIQNLITTNVIDENEFYQQLNVTLKQFFHQIKTTFLEYIEIVRLVIQIDQPFTHIG
                     RDWKQIPLNLHTTPIANEEAYKVC*"
     CDS             48577..48912
                     /note="ID=1_40;partial=00;start_type=ATG;rbs_motif=None;rbs
                     _spacer=None;gc_cont=0.369;conf=89.10;score=9.14;cscore=8.0
                     1;sscore=1.14;rscore=-1.10;uscore=-0.53;tscore=2.76;"
                     /locus_tag="AVAG00591_full_contig_40"
                     /strand="1"
                     /translation="MTVTSETLAHRIVEDEDDRGRVSLDLDLGSKCHGRATIAGVSFME
                     PSSKHCDQNEILIHLFFFVSHYNEINSYFAINLTTVDSGYQNLYPCKTLIFTQIFYIDD
                     DFLNKFS*"
     CDS             complement(49085..49429)
                     /note="ID=1_41;partial=00;start_type=ATG;rbs_motif=None;rbs
                     _spacer=None;gc_cont=0.191;conf=99.56;score=23.55;cscore=24
                     .65;sscore=-1.10;rscore=-1.10;uscore=-2.12;tscore=2.76;"
                     /locus_tag="AVAG00591_full_contig_41"
                     /strand="-1"
                     /translation="MNLTDYILPKIEKEENQTIYDHLHDLFIEKWLTNINYSDYFDECS
                     PSFCTYNKIRQTKFSNAFALLISLYGGLIIICRILSLFIINILFKIKYQSNNIQINSGK
                     IFNKIKSNKS*"
     CDS             complement(49699..49980)
                     /note="ID=1_42;partial=00;start_type=ATG;rbs_motif=None;rbs
                     _spacer=None;gc_cont=0.273;conf=97.90;score=16.72;cscore=15
                     .80;sscore=0.92;rscore=-1.10;uscore=-0.09;tscore=2.76;"
                     /locus_tag="AVAG00591_full_contig_42"
                     /strand="-1"
                     /translation="MNIEIITFINYIRLTTHANYFISGLSTNLQPVIHSLIKRNNMTLV
                     NGKWTRIRTKEDMPEQSNPLTCVNTNGITHFLFIEGVDSNGYVSMHIN*"
     CDS             complement(50186..50503)
                     /note="ID=1_43;partial=00;start_type=ATG;rbs_motif=None;rbs
                     _spacer=None;gc_cont=0.274;conf=82.85;score=6.85;cscore=6.5
                     0;sscore=0.35;rscore=-1.10;uscore=-1.31;tscore=2.76;"
                     /locus_tag="AVAG00591_full_contig_43"
                     /strand="-1"
                     /translation="MIFYIALLHPHSEKINISYINLTIIDELRSNHIETFSCSCSKSTI
                     PYKTFVSNTITFHPICSSIFISKQWIEAFYNDYINQKSVYEIKTVFGPQVNKSLIVRVW
                     V*"
     CDS             complement(50671..50898)
                     /note="ID=1_44;partial=00;start_type=ATG;rbs_motif=None;rbs
                     _spacer=None;gc_cont=0.224;conf=71.55;score=4.01;cscore=2.3
                     3;sscore=1.69;rscore=-1.22;uscore=1.07;tscore=2.49;"
                     /locus_tag="AVAG00591_full_contig_44"
                     /strand="-1"
                     /translation="MNLKSLFHWIYDQIHDYNLFITEPFENNNTNNNESMEQSEIIIKQ
                     QKYTTWFFVFLLISKKYKNSFFFLKKPFLE*"
     CDS             51674..51832
                     /note="ID=1_45;partial=00;start_type=ATG;rbs_motif=GGA/GAG/
                     AGG;rbs_spacer=5-10bp;gc_cont=0.308;conf=79.06;score=5.78;c
                     score=3.89;sscore=1.89;rscore=1.35;uscore=-1.19;tscore=1.72
                     ;"
                     /locus_tag="AVAG00591_full_contig_45"
                     /strand="1"
                     /translation="MALLPYPPSAMALTVDRQLSTVVITDLNGNYRLDIITISVFNKTL
                     NILLNSC*"
     CDS             complement(52515..54008)
                     /note="ID=1_46;partial=00;start_type=ATG;rbs_motif=None;rbs
                     _spacer=None;gc_cont=0.286;conf=100.00;score=164.15;cscore=
                     167.19;sscore=-3.04;rscore=-1.10;uscore=-4.05;tscore=2.76;"
                     /locus_tag="AVAG00591_full_contig_46"
                     /strand="-1"
                     /translation="MAWWFFLISVYLISVVIFHIYIRYLSTQRHNFNSKYPPVIIEPWY
                     CPFLGSILSMLDLESSVNRWSTKYGDNFTLFMFGKYYTVITNSVDLKKYYHATEEMLSM
                     SRAASIMLGSSYPESQYLIEYSVVPYLHSILNSNHLSRMISNTEMVINDYFNKQNGQFW
                     IENSNETKIDLFQFMYRLVVRMNSINFISSNIYKNHAEEVIDIFASLTVEKDFLSPIID
                     GGKKLLKIKTKKDIAWERWISLLMPDIERCLNMIENHIEPTDFDIIYENVKYSKEELEK
                     RGELFTPRLVAYFAYMSIVPAQHNTYITASYIILEWIRHEYDEIGQRIKNEIDNVPVNG
                     KLTIEYLNSMEYVQGCIYEVIRLHTDFLLSLRHAGEDIPLSQDKFIPSGNLVVTPLTGA
                     QDLYLNPMEFDPERHLKPREEMKADPYRALPFGRGRHACVGERYAKLQIKILLVRLSKL
                     CKMELMSESINYETTINKKQLAGLSHPTKPVFIKISKNV*"
     CDS             complement(54407..57175)
                     /note="ID=1_47;partial=00;start_type=TTG;rbs_motif=None;rbs
                     _spacer=None;gc_cont=0.348;conf=99.99;score=197.05;cscore=2
                     08.90;sscore=-11.85;rscore=-1.10;uscore=-1.60;tscore=-9.15;
                     "
                     /locus_tag="AVAG00591_full_contig_47"
                     /strand="-1"
                     /translation="MIHHLNKHFASTSENRCHIWNLYGPAEITIGCTIQLVDATCEQST
                     IPIGSLIPGYRCVILDDFGEPVFVGQEGELLVTGVGVYAGYLGRDDLTKKALVHMHDEL
                     FYKTGDLVRADNNCVVHYVGRKDHQVKLHGQRIELGEIERCLRDASSDVLGSVVVKWGK
                     DHLIAYVQGYNLNTEQLRNYCRSRLARFMIPSLIIALEKFPLNPNGKLDRKLLPTPDFS
                     TMIESQDTDQSQLTELEQRLLPIFAQAFHVESPNVNVPFGQLGGTSLDVIMALSMIREQ
                     IYKNIGVTVLYDNPSIRQLAQILEPLIIDQDEEQKQDISTTLTTTQLEEDQYRVMPSIF
                     IETLGILVLICQWLFPIWMAYRYNCYFSILLMPLVHMLMYVICQHLLLWSETKVTKVNM
                     LYSWSYYRWWFLERLWSINNSYWLKYLLGTPFYNFYLRLCGARIGRGVHIFSTLIDAPW
                     LLEVGDSTFIDTDAIFSNLSYYEQTYKLNLIRIGSYCSIGTRCVLYDEVTIPDNTYIES
                     MSKLTGDVSPTIKHTSINDRSFSWKQVIYQLICLLCLIIIHSTLLTLTYKIYQFCLTIC
                     MPIPIAIALSWLFWTIMCLSVVMFLLKYIIGSVTPGNYPVNSYYFLHRVWLRQLIISSF
                     HRSYEFLSSYSTISNVLLSWLNADIEDDVKFGEFQPILSFPSNLLKIQQGVTTFAKVRL
                     APFEITPAGDCRLNTIILGSGSNLGNGCTLLPGTRLPNKTMVGNLTLITENTSISGAGS
                     VLLGIPSRQMPFIMPEEETMSIDKLPSLKSSSLRIFMSTCMIYLLSKCISTTIYWLLPT
                     FIAPIVHACLFCIMHRYLILSTSSEATFTYSETITRTHEFISTALIEFNIFIGPFLSGT
                     QYLVHLFRILGAHIGQDVILPTIGCLTDPHLITIGNHVRLQTEACLQVNIL*"
     BGC_Domain      complement(56261..56461)
                     /type="PCP"
                     /locus_tag="AVAG00591_full_contig_47"
                     /detection_type="HMMER3 PFAM SEED"
                     /bitscore="36.3"
                     /evalue="2.5e-11"
                     /strand=-1
                     /translation="EQRLLPIFAQAFHVESPNVNVPFGQLGGTSLDVIMALSMIREQIY
                     KNIGVTVLYDNPSIRQLAQILE"
                     /prot_start=238
                     /prot_end=305
                     /overlap_start="MIHHLNKHFASTSENRCHIWNLYGPAEITIGCTIQLVDATCEQ
                     STIPIGSLIPGYRCVILDDFGEPVFVGQEGELLVTGVGVYAGYLGRDDLTKKALVHMHD
                     ELFYKTGDLVRADNNCVVHYVGRKDHQVKLHGQRIELGEIERCLRDASSDVLGSVVVKW
                     GKDHLIAYVQGYNLNTEQLRNYCRSRLARFMIPSLIIALEKFPLNPNGKLDRKLLPTPD
                     FSTMIESQDTDQSQLTEL"
                     /overlap_end="PLIIDQDEEQKQDISTTLTTTQLEEDQYRVMPSIFIETLGILVLI
                     CQWLFPIWMAYRYNCYFSILLMPLVHMLMYVICQHLLLWSETKVTKVNMLYSWSYYRWW
                     FLERLWSINNSYWLKYLLGTPFYNFYLRLCGARIGRGVHIFSTLIDAPWLLEVGDSTFI
                     DTDAIFSNLSYYEQTYKLNLIRIGSYCSIGTRCVLYDEVTIPDNTYIESMSKLTGDVSP
                     TIKHTSINDRSFSWKQVIYQLICLLCLIIIHSTLLTLTYKIYQFCLTICMPIPIAIALS
                     WLFWTIMCLSVVMFLLKYIIGSVTPGNYPVNSYYFLHRVWLRQLIISSFHRSYEFLSSY
                     STISNVLLSWLNADIEDDVKFGEFQPILSFPSNLLKIQQGVTTFAKVRLAPFEITPAGD
                     CRLNTIILGSGSNLGNGCTLLPGTRLPNKTMVGNLTLITENTSISGAGSVLLGIPSRQM
                     PFIMPEEETMSIDKLPSLKSSSLRIFMSTCMIYLLSKCISTTIYWLLPTFIAPIVHACL
                     FCIMHRYLILSTSSEATFTYSETITRTHEFISTALIEFNIFIGPFLSGTQYLVHLFRIL
                     GAHIGQDVILPTIGCLTDPHLITIGNHVRLQTEACLQVNIL*"
                     /total_prot_seq="MIHHLNKHFASTSENRCHIWNLYGPAEITIGCTIQLVDATCE
                     QSTIPIGSLIPGYRCVILDDFGEPVFVGQEGELLVTGVGVYAGYLGRDDLTKKALVHMH
                     DELFYKTGDLVRADNNCVVHYVGRKDHQVKLHGQRIELGEIERCLRDASSDVLGSVVVK
                     WGKDHLIAYVQGYNLNTEQLRNYCRSRLARFMIPSLIIALEKFPLNPNGKLDRKLLPTP
                     DFSTMIESQDTDQSQLTELEQRLLPIFAQAFHVESPNVNVPFGQLGGTSLDVIMALSMI
                     REQIYKNIGVTVLYDNPSIRQLAQILEPLIIDQDEEQKQDISTTLTTTQLEEDQYRVMP
                     SIFIETLGILVLICQWLFPIWMAYRYNCYFSILLMPLVHMLMYVICQHLLLWSETKVTK
                     VNMLYSWSYYRWWFLERLWSINNSYWLKYLLGTPFYNFYLRLCGARIGRGVHIFSTLID
                     APWLLEVGDSTFIDTDAIFSNLSYYEQTYKLNLIRIGSYCSIGTRCVLYDEVTIPDNTY
                     IESMSKLTGDVSPTIKHTSINDRSFSWKQVIYQLICLLCLIIIHSTLLTLTYKIYQFCL
                     TICMPIPIAIALSWLFWTIMCLSVVMFLLKYIIGSVTPGNYPVNSYYFLHRVWLRQLII
                     SSFHRSYEFLSSYSTISNVLLSWLNADIEDDVKFGEFQPILSFPSNLLKIQQGVTTFAK
                     VRLAPFEITPAGDCRLNTIILGSGSNLGNGCTLLPGTRLPNKTMVGNLTLITENTSISG
                     AGSVLLGIPSRQMPFIMPEEETMSIDKLPSLKSSSLRIFMSTCMIYLLSKCISTTIYWL
                     LPTFIAPIVHACLFCIMHRYLILSTSSEATFTYSETITRTHEFISTALIEFNIFIGPFL
                     SGTQYLVHLFRILGAHIGQDVILPTIGCLTDPHLITIGNHVRLQTEACLQVNIL*"
                     /DNA="CTCGAGAATTTGCGCGAGTTGTCTTATTGATGGATTGTCATAAAGAACGGTAA
                     CTCCAATATTTTTATAGATTTGTTCTCGAATCATAGAAAGTGCCATGATGACATCTAAT
                     GAAGTACCACCAAGTTGACCAAATGGAACATTAACATTCGGTGATTCGACATGAAATGC
                     TTGTGCAAAAATAGGCAATAGACGTTGTTC"
                     /domain_id=3
     BGC_Domain      complement(56270..56443)
                     /type="ACP"
                     /locus_tag="AVAG00591_full_contig_47"
                     /detection_type="HMMER3 PFAM SEED"
                     /bitscore="23.1"
                     /evalue="4e-07"
                     /strand=-1
                     /translation="IFAQAFHVESPNVNVPFGQLGGTSLDVIMALSMIREQIYKNIGVT
                     VLYDNPSIRQLAQ"
                     /prot_start=244
                     /prot_end=302
                     /overlap_start="MIHHLNKHFASTSENRCHIWNLYGPAEITIGCTIQLVDATCEQ
                     STIPIGSLIPGYRCVILDDFGEPVFVGQEGELLVTGVGVYAGYLGRDDLTKKALVHMHD
                     ELFYKTGDLVRADNNCVVHYVGRKDHQVKLHGQRIELGEIERCLRDASSDVLGSVVVKW
                     GKDHLIAYVQGYNLNTEQLRNYCRSRLARFMIPSLIIALEKFPLNPNGKLDRKLLPTPD
                     FSTMIESQDTDQSQLTELEQRLLP"
                     /overlap_end="ILEPLIIDQDEEQKQDISTTLTTTQLEEDQYRVMPSIFIETLGIL
                     VLICQWLFPIWMAYRYNCYFSILLMPLVHMLMYVICQHLLLWSETKVTKVNMLYSWSYY
                     RWWFLERLWSINNSYWLKYLLGTPFYNFYLRLCGARIGRGVHIFSTLIDAPWLLEVGDS
                     TFIDTDAIFSNLSYYEQTYKLNLIRIGSYCSIGTRCVLYDEVTIPDNTYIESMSKLTGD
                     VSPTIKHTSINDRSFSWKQVIYQLICLLCLIIIHSTLLTLTYKIYQFCLTICMPIPIAI
                     ALSWLFWTIMCLSVVMFLLKYIIGSVTPGNYPVNSYYFLHRVWLRQLIISSFHRSYEFL
                     SSYSTISNVLLSWLNADIEDDVKFGEFQPILSFPSNLLKIQQGVTTFAKVRLAPFEITP
                     AGDCRLNTIILGSGSNLGNGCTLLPGTRLPNKTMVGNLTLITENTSISGAGSVLLGIPS
                     RQMPFIMPEEETMSIDKLPSLKSSSLRIFMSTCMIYLLSKCISTTIYWLLPTFIAPIVH
                     ACLFCIMHRYLILSTSSEATFTYSETITRTHEFISTALIEFNIFIGPFLSGTQYLVHLF
                     RILGAHIGQDVILPTIGCLTDPHLITIGNHVRLQTEACLQVNIL*"
                     /total_prot_seq="MIHHLNKHFASTSENRCHIWNLYGPAEITIGCTIQLVDATCE
                     QSTIPIGSLIPGYRCVILDDFGEPVFVGQEGELLVTGVGVYAGYLGRDDLTKKALVHMH
                     DELFYKTGDLVRADNNCVVHYVGRKDHQVKLHGQRIELGEIERCLRDASSDVLGSVVVK
                     WGKDHLIAYVQGYNLNTEQLRNYCRSRLARFMIPSLIIALEKFPLNPNGKLDRKLLPTP
                     DFSTMIESQDTDQSQLTELEQRLLPIFAQAFHVESPNVNVPFGQLGGTSLDVIMALSMI
                     REQIYKNIGVTVLYDNPSIRQLAQILEPLIIDQDEEQKQDISTTLTTTQLEEDQYRVMP
                     SIFIETLGILVLICQWLFPIWMAYRYNCYFSILLMPLVHMLMYVICQHLLLWSETKVTK
                     VNMLYSWSYYRWWFLERLWSINNSYWLKYLLGTPFYNFYLRLCGARIGRGVHIFSTLID
                     APWLLEVGDSTFIDTDAIFSNLSYYEQTYKLNLIRIGSYCSIGTRCVLYDEVTIPDNTY
                     IESMSKLTGDVSPTIKHTSINDRSFSWKQVIYQLICLLCLIIIHSTLLTLTYKIYQFCL
                     TICMPIPIAIALSWLFWTIMCLSVVMFLLKYIIGSVTPGNYPVNSYYFLHRVWLRQLII
                     SSFHRSYEFLSSYSTISNVLLSWLNADIEDDVKFGEFQPILSFPSNLLKIQQGVTTFAK
                     VRLAPFEITPAGDCRLNTIILGSGSNLGNGCTLLPGTRLPNKTMVGNLTLITENTSISG
                     AGSVLLGIPSRQMPFIMPEEETMSIDKLPSLKSSSLRIFMSTCMIYLLSKCISTTIYWL
                     LPTFIAPIVHACLFCIMHRYLILSTSSEATFTYSETITRTHEFISTALIEFNIFIGPFL
                     SGTQYLVHLFRILGAHIGQDVILPTIGCLTDPHLITIGNHVRLQTEACLQVNIL*"
                     /DNA="TTGCGCGAGTTGTCTTATTGATGGATTGTCATAAAGAACGGTAACTCCAATAT
                     TTTTATAGATTTGTTCTCGAATCATAGAAAGTGCCATGATGACATCTAATGAAGTACCA
                     CCAAGTTGACCAAATGGAACATTAACATTCGGTGATTCGACATGAAATGCTTGTGCAAA
                     AAT"
                     /domain_id=4
     BGC_Domain      complement(56774..57133)
                     /type="A_NRPS"
                     /locus_tag="AVAG00591_full_contig_47"
                     /detection_type="HMMER3 PFAM SEED"
                     /bitscore="104.7"
                     /evalue="2.8e-32"
                     /strand=-1
                     /translation="NRCHIWNLYGPAEITIGCTIQLVDATCEQSTIPIGSLIPGYRCVI
                     LDDFGEPVFVGQEGELLVTGVGVYAGYLGRDDLTKKALVHMHDELFYKTGDLVRADNNC
                     VVHYVGRKDHQVKLHG"
                     /prot_start=14
                     /prot_end=134
                     /overlap_start="MIHHLNKHFASTSE"
                     /overlap_end="QRIELGEIERCLRDASSDVLGSVVVKWGKDHLIAYVQGYNLNTEQ
                     LRNYCRSRLARFMIPSLIIALEKFPLNPNGKLDRKLLPTPDFSTMIESQDTDQSQLTEL
                     EQRLLPIFAQAFHVESPNVNVPFGQLGGTSLDVIMALSMIREQIYKNIGVTVLYDNPSI
                     RQLAQILEPLIIDQDEEQKQDISTTLTTTQLEEDQYRVMPSIFIETLGILVLICQWLFP
                     IWMAYRYNCYFSILLMPLVHMLMYVICQHLLLWSETKVTKVNMLYSWSYYRWWFLERLW
                     SINNSYWLKYLLGTPFYNFYLRLCGARIGRGVHIFSTLIDAPWLLEVGDSTFIDTDAIF
                     SNLSYYEQTYKLNLIRIGSYCSIGTRCVLYDEVTIPDNTYIESMSKLTGDVSPTIKHTS
                     INDRSFSWKQVIYQLICLLCLIIIHSTLLTLTYKIYQFCLTICMPIPIAIALSWLFWTI
                     MCLSVVMFLLKYIIGSVTPGNYPVNSYYFLHRVWLRQLIISSFHRSYEFLSSYSTISNV
                     LLSWLNADIEDDVKFGEFQPILSFPSNLLKIQQGVTTFAKVRLAPFEITPAGDCRLNTI
                     ILGSGSNLGNGCTLLPGTRLPNKTMVGNLTLITENTSISGAGSVLLGIPSRQMPFIMPE
                     EETMSIDKLPSLKSSSLRIFMSTCMIYLLSKCISTTIYWLLPTFIAPIVHACLFCIMHR
                     YLILSTSSEATFTYSETITRTHEFISTALIEFNIFIGPFLSGTQYLVHLFRILGAHIGQ
                     DVILPTIGCLTDPHLITIGNHVRLQTEACLQVNIL*"
                     /total_prot_seq="MIHHLNKHFASTSENRCHIWNLYGPAEITIGCTIQLVDATCE
                     QSTIPIGSLIPGYRCVILDDFGEPVFVGQEGELLVTGVGVYAGYLGRDDLTKKALVHMH
                     DELFYKTGDLVRADNNCVVHYVGRKDHQVKLHGQRIELGEIERCLRDASSDVLGSVVVK
                     WGKDHLIAYVQGYNLNTEQLRNYCRSRLARFMIPSLIIALEKFPLNPNGKLDRKLLPTP
                     DFSTMIESQDTDQSQLTELEQRLLPIFAQAFHVESPNVNVPFGQLGGTSLDVIMALSMI
                     REQIYKNIGVTVLYDNPSIRQLAQILEPLIIDQDEEQKQDISTTLTTTQLEEDQYRVMP
                     SIFIETLGILVLICQWLFPIWMAYRYNCYFSILLMPLVHMLMYVICQHLLLWSETKVTK
                     VNMLYSWSYYRWWFLERLWSINNSYWLKYLLGTPFYNFYLRLCGARIGRGVHIFSTLID
                     APWLLEVGDSTFIDTDAIFSNLSYYEQTYKLNLIRIGSYCSIGTRCVLYDEVTIPDNTY
                     IESMSKLTGDVSPTIKHTSINDRSFSWKQVIYQLICLLCLIIIHSTLLTLTYKIYQFCL
                     TICMPIPIAIALSWLFWTIMCLSVVMFLLKYIIGSVTPGNYPVNSYYFLHRVWLRQLII
                     SSFHRSYEFLSSYSTISNVLLSWLNADIEDDVKFGEFQPILSFPSNLLKIQQGVTTFAK
                     VRLAPFEITPAGDCRLNTIILGSGSNLGNGCTLLPGTRLPNKTMVGNLTLITENTSISG
                     AGSVLLGIPSRQMPFIMPEEETMSIDKLPSLKSSSLRIFMSTCMIYLLSKCISTTIYWL
                     LPTFIAPIVHACLFCIMHRYLILSTSSEATFTYSETITRTHEFISTALIEFNIFIGPFL
                     SGTQYLVHLFRILGAHIGQDVILPTIGCLTDPHLITIGNHVRLQTEACLQVNIL*"
                     /DNA="ACCATGTAATTTGACCTGATGATCTTTACGACCAACGTAATGTACTACACAGT
                     TATTGTCCGCTCGTACAAGATCACCAGTTTTATAGAATAGTTCGTCATGCATATGGACA
                     AGTGCCTTCTTGGTTAAATCATCACGTCCCAAATAGCCAGCATAAACACCTACACCAGT
                     CACAAGTAATTCACCTTCTTGACCAACAAAGACAGGCTCTCCAAAATCATCGAGGATTA
                     CACAACGATAACCAGGAATCAAGGAACCGATTGGAATAGTACTCTGTTCACAAGTAGCA
                     TCAACTAGTTGAATAGTGCAGCCAATAGTGATTTCAGCAGGACCATAAAGATTCCAAAT
                     ATGACATCGATT"
                     /domain_id=5
     CDS             complement(57345..57656)
                     /note="ID=1_48;partial=00;start_type=GTG;rbs_motif=None;rbs
                     _spacer=None;gc_cont=0.337;conf=82.84;score=6.85;cscore=8.7
                     7;sscore=-1.92;rscore=-1.10;uscore=0.35;tscore=-1.17;"
                     /locus_tag="AVAG00591_full_contig_48"
                     /strand="-1"
                     /translation="MGVFSKNDTVLQTTKCSFDIHVEDLIGTFVIGASLVMMRPDGLMD
                     FPYLIDLVDSKKITYFNSVPSYLAALCLYLDRCLENVSLNHVRSICSGGKYKIIKDKT*
                     "
     BGC_Domain      complement(57372..57644)
                     /type="A_NRPS"
                     /locus_tag="AVAG00591_full_contig_48"
                     /detection_type="HMMER3 PFAM SEED"
                     /bitscore="39.3"
                     /evalue="2.1e-12"
                     /strand=-1
                     /translation="SKNDTVLQTTKCSFDIHVEDLIGTFVIGASLVMMRPDGLMDFPYL
                     IDLVDSKKITYFNSVPSYLAALCLYLDRCLENVSLNHVRSICSGGK"
                     /prot_start=4
                     /prot_end=95
                     /overlap_start="MGVF"
                     /overlap_end="YKIIKDKT*"
                     /total_prot_seq="MGVFSKNDTVLQTTKCSFDIHVEDLIGTFVIGASLVMMRPDG
                     LMDFPYLIDLVDSKKITYFNSVPSYLAALCLYLDRCLENVSLNHVRSICSGGKYKIIKD
                     KT*"
                     /DNA="CTTACCACCTGAGCAGATAGACCGAACATGATTTAAAGAGACGTTTTCCAAGC
                     ATCTATCAAGATATAAACACAACGCTGCAAGATAACTCGGTACACTATTGAAATATGTT
                     ATTTTTTTGCTATCAACTAAATCAATCAAGTATGGAAAATCCATGAGACCATCTGGACG
                     CATCATGACTAATGATGCACCAATAACAAATGTTCCAATAAGATCTTCAACATGGATAT
                     CAAATGAACATTTAGTCGTTTGCAGTACAGTATCGTTTTTGCT"
                     /domain_id=6
     CDS             complement(57753..58043)
                     /note="ID=1_49;partial=00;start_type=ATG;rbs_motif=None;rbs
                     _spacer=None;gc_cont=0.381;conf=86.45;score=8.06;cscore=7.5
                     6;sscore=0.50;rscore=-1.10;uscore=-1.95;tscore=2.76;"
                     /locus_tag="AVAG00591_full_contig_49"
                     /strand="-1"
                     /translation="MVGAVYCPLSPQDPKQRLQTLVKETRSHLVLVHSLTQSKLDADEI
                     TMNMDTTINVNRIMSDNDLDRLSCINVTTESIGYIIFTSGSTGIPKAVSVK*"
     BGC_Domain      complement(57759..58040)
                     /type="A_NRPS"
                     /locus_tag="AVAG00591_full_contig_49"
                     /detection_type="HMMER3 PFAM SEED"
                     /bitscore="51.9"
                     /evalue="3e-16"
                     /strand=-1
                     /translation="VGAVYCPLSPQDPKQRLQTLVKETRSHLVLVHSLTQSKLDADEIT
                     MNMDTTINVNRIMSDNDLDRLSCINVTTESIGYIIFTSGSTGIPKAVSV"
                     /prot_start=1
                     /prot_end=95
                     /overlap_start="M"
                     /overlap_end="K*"
                     /total_prot_seq="MVGAVYCPLSPQDPKQRLQTLVKETRSHLVLVHSLTQSKLDA
                     DEITMNMDTTINVNRIMSDNDLDRLSCINVTTESIGYIIFTSGSTGIPKAVSVK*"
                     /DNA="AACACTAACTGCTTTTGGTATGCCTGTAGAACCACTTGTGAAAATAATATAAC
                     CAATACTCTCGGTTGTTACATTAATGCATGACAGGCGATCAAGATCATTATCGCTCATT
                     ATTCTATTTACATTTATTGTTGTGTCCATGTTCATCGTGATTTCATCCGCATCAAGTTT
                     GCTTTGTGTCAATGAATGGACGAGAACCAGATGACTTCTAGTTTCTTTCACTAGAGTCT
                     GCAGACGTTGTTTTGGATCTTGCGGTGATAGTGGACAATAGACTGCACCTAC"
                     /domain_id=7
     CDS             complement(58089..58289)
                     /note="ID=1_50;partial=00;start_type=ATG;rbs_motif=None;rbs
                     _spacer=None;gc_cont=0.279;conf=99.21;score=21.05;cscore=17
                     .58;sscore=3.47;rscore=-1.38;uscore=-10.01;tscore=2.19;"
                     /locus_tag="AVAG00591_full_contig_50"
                     /strand="-1"
                     /translation="MDHPQKIAVELDEQMLSYNELYFYVQELSSMLIDINDVKEGDIVC
                     QCVERSISMVKQRFHMKIVDF*"
     BGC_Domain      complement(58125..58283)
                     /type="A_NRPS"
                     /locus_tag="AVAG00591_full_contig_50"
                     /detection_type="HMMER3 PFAM SEED"
                     /bitscore="22.0"
                     /evalue="3.7e-07"
                     /strand=-1
                     /translation="HPQKIAVELDEQMLSYNELYFYVQELSSMLIDINDVKEGDIVCQC
                     VERSISMV"
                     /prot_start=2
                     /prot_end=55
                     /overlap_start="MD"
                     /overlap_end="KQRFHMKIVDF*"
                     /total_prot_seq="MDHPQKIAVELDEQMLSYNELYFYVQELSSMLIDINDVKEGD
                     IVCQCVERSISMVKQRFHMKIVDF*"
                     /DNA="TACCATTGAAATACTTCTTTCTACACATTGACATACAATATCACCTTCTTTTA
                     CATCATTTATATCTATCAGCATACTTGATAATTCTTGTACATAAAAATATAATTCATTA
                     TAACTTAACATTTGTTCGTCAAGCTCAACAGCTATCTTTTGTGGATG"
                     /domain_id=8
     CDS             complement(58289..60847)
                     /note="ID=1_51;partial=00;start_type=ATG;rbs_motif=None;rbs
                     _spacer=None;gc_cont=0.399;conf=99.99;score=217.16;cscore=2
                     16.00;sscore=1.16;rscore=-1.10;uscore=0.14;tscore=2.76;"
                     /locus_tag="AVAG00591_full_contig_51"
                     /strand="-1"
                     /translation="MELICIYFIGEPLPIQLVHKLDKHLSSMTRSNDPCRIWNLYGPAE
                     VTLDCLYHNVDLMDEQSSVPVGRLLPGYQCIVVDDFLEPIYIGQEGELFVGGVGIFAGY
                     LRREDLNEQILININNQLFYRTGDLVRLNSDNLFYYVGRKDHQVKLHGQRIELGEIERC
                     LLDVSSDVSACVVVKWGSDHLVAYVQSIHINEEQLRNYCRSHLPPFMVPSMFIILEHLP
                     MSANGKLDRKLLPTPDIATLSLNSAMSGNDQQCTEPKNDIERRIHSLWCEILQCKQIST
                     TVNFFGIGGHSLLLIQIYHRYKIMFKFDTHAVNIAQMFQHSTIVDHACFIQQAQDTDRQ
                     EHEEEEEYNWLPLHIIQGQVSFAQERIFLDEQIRFGSQGNRMYGVRLAYGISNCTKPVS
                     IKRLRQAIQILITKHSALRTNIFLDVAGEVIQSAVPIIDSDELLFGFTVLHIDNHDMED
                     ISKMIHDSNLFNLNEGRVLHCHIVRQHSPSLQDDDDQLTTNDIILFHIHHSAFDGVSTS
                     IFMQDLSLAYNDNDLLPTDDNTLQYIDYSVYERQMDMTLSGEFWKTQLDGYDLENKLVI
                     PFDRHRLPNDERTGKASVAQITFDHQLXXXXXXXXXXXXXNYASTSNVTPFQLGLATFY
                     AFLFKLSNGQQDLCIGSVNANRYRTELQDIIGMFVATLPYRIQLDSSHSFKQLVQQVRN
                     LCLSILEHSHYPLQYIIGNQHSPAFLEIMYDFITISSNNQQINLDGSILEPISLDKDDF
                     VAKFDLMLSFTQKSSNEISCSLICSQDRYDQSTVEILXXXXXXXXXXXXXXXXXXXXXX
                     XXXXXXXXXXXXXXXXXXXXXXXXXXXXXXXXXHNYFVNK*"
     BGC_Domain      complement(58808..59770)
                     /type="C_NRPS"
                     /locus_tag="AVAG00591_full_contig_51"
                     /detection_type="HMMER3 PFAM SEED"
                     /bitscore="141.6"
                     /evalue="1.9e-43"
                     /strand=-1
                     /translation="VSFAQERIFLDEQIRFGSQGNRMYGVRLAYGISNCTKPVSIKRLR
                     QAIQILITKHSALRTNIFLDVAGEVIQSAVPIIDSDELLFGFTVLHIDNHDMEDISKMI
                     HDSNLFNLNEGRVLHCHIVRQHSPSLQDDDDQLTTNDIILFHIHHSAFDGVSTSIFMQD
                     LSLAYNDNDLLPTDDNTLQYIDYSVYERQMDMTLSGEFWKTQLDGYDLENKLVIPFDRH
                     RLPNDERTGKASVAQITFDHQLXXXXXXXXXXXXXNYASTSNVTPFQLGLATFYAFLFK
                     LSNGQQDLCIGSVNANRYRTELQDIIGMFVATLPYRIQLD"
                     /prot_start=359
                     /prot_end=680
                     /overlap_start="MELICIYFIGEPLPIQLVHKLDKHLSSMTRSNDPCRIWNLYGP
                     AEVTLDCLYHNVDLMDEQSSVPVGRLLPGYQCIVVDDFLEPIYIGQEGELFVGGVGIFA
                     GYLRREDLNEQILININNQLFYRTGDLVRLNSDNLFYYVGRKDHQVKLHGQRIELGEIE
                     RCLLDVSSDVSACVVVKWGSDHLVAYVQSIHINEEQLRNYCRSHLPPFMVPSMFIILEH
                     LPMSANGKLDRKLLPTPDIATLSLNSAMSGNDQQCTEPKNDIERRIHSLWCEILQCKQI
                     STTVNFFGIGGHSLLLIQIYHRYKIMFKFDTHAVNIAQMFQHSTIVDHACFIQQAQDTD
                     RQEHEEEEEYNWLPLHIIQGQ"
                     /overlap_end="SSHSFKQLVQQVRNLCLSILEHSHYPLQYIIGNQHSPAFLEIMYD
                     FITISSNNQQINLDGSILEPISLDKDDFVAKFDLMLSFTQKSSNEISCSLICSQDRYDQ
                     STVEILXXXXXXXXXXXXXXXXXXXXXXXXXXXXXXXXXXXXXXXXXXXXXXXXXXXXX
                     XXHNYFVNK*"
                     /total_prot_seq="MELICIYFIGEPLPIQLVHKLDKHLSSMTRSNDPCRIWNLYG
                     PAEVTLDCLYHNVDLMDEQSSVPVGRLLPGYQCIVVDDFLEPIYIGQEGELFVGGVGIF
                     AGYLRREDLNEQILININNQLFYRTGDLVRLNSDNLFYYVGRKDHQVKLHGQRIELGEI
                     ERCLLDVSSDVSACVVVKWGSDHLVAYVQSIHINEEQLRNYCRSHLPPFMVPSMFIILE
                     HLPMSANGKLDRKLLPTPDIATLSLNSAMSGNDQQCTEPKNDIERRIHSLWCEILQCKQ
                     ISTTVNFFGIGGHSLLLIQIYHRYKIMFKFDTHAVNIAQMFQHSTIVDHACFIQQAQDT
                     DRQEHEEEEEYNWLPLHIIQGQVSFAQERIFLDEQIRFGSQGNRMYGVRLAYGISNCTK
                     PVSIKRLRQAIQILITKHSALRTNIFLDVAGEVIQSAVPIIDSDELLFGFTVLHIDNHD
                     MEDISKMIHDSNLFNLNEGRVLHCHIVRQHSPSLQDDDDQLTTNDIILFHIHHSAFDGV
                     STSIFMQDLSLAYNDNDLLPTDDNTLQYIDYSVYERQMDMTLSGEFWKTQLDGYDLENK
                     LVIPFDRHRLPNDERTGKASVAQITFDHQLXXXXXXXXXXXXXNYASTSNVTPFQLGLA
                     TFYAFLFKLSNGQQDLCIGSVNANRYRTELQDIIGMFVATLPYRIQLDSSHSFKQLVQQ
                     VRNLCLSILEHSHYPLQYIIGNQHSPAFLEIMYDFITISSNNQQINLDGSILEPISLDK
                     DDFVAKFDLMLSFTQKSSNEISCSLICSQDRYDQSTVEILXXXXXXXXXXXXXXXXXXX
                     XXXXXXXXXXXXXXXXXXXXXXXXXXXXXXXXXXXXHNYFVNK*"
                     /DNA="ATCTAGTTGAATACGATAAGGAAGTGTAGCAACAAACATTCCAATAATATCTT
                     GTAATTCAGTTCGATATCGATTTGCATTAACACTACCAATACATAGATCTTGTTGACCA
                     TTACTTAATTTGAAAAGAAATGCATAGAATGTAGCAAGACCAAGTTGAAATGGTGTTAC
                     ATTTGATGTTGAAGCATAATTNNNNNNNNNNNNNNNNNNNNNNNNNNNNNNNNNNNNNN
                     AAAGTTGATGATCAAATGTAATTTGAGCAACTGAAGCTTTTCCTGTTCGTTCATCGTTA
                     GGTAATCGATGTCGATCAAATGGTATAACCAACTTATTCTCTAAATCATAGCCATCGAG
                     TTGTGTTTTCCAAAATTCACCTGATAATGTCATATCCATTTGACGTTCATATACTGAAT
                     AATCAATATATTGTAAAGTGTTATCATCCGTTGGTAATAGATCATTATCATTATATGCA
                     AGAGAAAGATCTTGCATGAAAATTGATGTTGATACACCATCAAATGCTGAATGATGAAT
                     ATGAAATAAGATGATGTCGTTGGTAGTGAGTTGATCATCATCATCTTGCAATGAAGGTG
                     AGTGTTGACGAACAATATGACAATGAAGAACACGTCCTTCATTTAAATTGAAGAGATTT
                     GAATCATGAATCATTTTGGAGATGTCTTCCATATCATGGTTATCGATGTGAAGAACGGT
                     GAAACCAAAGAGTAATTCGTCTGAATCGATGATTGGTACTGCAGATTGTATGACTTCAC
                     CTGCCACATCAAGAAAAATATTTGTGCGTAACGCTGAATGCTTAGTAATAAGTATTTGA
                     ATTGCCTGACGTAGCCGTTTGATGGAAACAGGTTTGGTACAATTCGAAATACCATAGGC
                     TAGTCGCACACCATACATACGATTGCCTTGAGAACCGAAACGAATTTGCTCATCAAGAA
                     AAATTCTTTCTTGTGCAAATGATAC"
                     /domain_id=9
     BGC_Domain      complement(59852..60061)
                     /type="PCP"
                     /locus_tag="AVAG00591_full_contig_51"
                     /detection_type="HMMER3 PFAM SEED"
                     /bitscore="43.3"
                     /evalue="1.7e-13"
                     /strand=-1
                     /translation="ERRIHSLWCEILQCKQISTTVNFFGIGGHSLLLIQIYHRYKIMFK
                     FDTHAVNIAQMFQHSTIVDHACFIQ"
                     /prot_start=262
                     /prot_end=332
                     /overlap_start="MELICIYFIGEPLPIQLVHKLDKHLSSMTRSNDPCRIWNLYGP
                     AEVTLDCLYHNVDLMDEQSSVPVGRLLPGYQCIVVDDFLEPIYIGQEGELFVGGVGIFA
                     GYLRREDLNEQILININNQLFYRTGDLVRLNSDNLFYYVGRKDHQVKLHGQRIELGEIE
                     RCLLDVSSDVSACVVVKWGSDHLVAYVQSIHINEEQLRNYCRSHLPPFMVPSMFIILEH
                     LPMSANGKLDRKLLPTPDIATLSLNSAMSGNDQQCTEPKNDI"
                     /overlap_end="QAQDTDRQEHEEEEEYNWLPLHIIQGQVSFAQERIFLDEQIRFGS
                     QGNRMYGVRLAYGISNCTKPVSIKRLRQAIQILITKHSALRTNIFLDVAGEVIQSAVPI
                     IDSDELLFGFTVLHIDNHDMEDISKMIHDSNLFNLNEGRVLHCHIVRQHSPSLQDDDDQ
                     LTTNDIILFHIHHSAFDGVSTSIFMQDLSLAYNDNDLLPTDDNTLQYIDYSVYERQMDM
                     TLSGEFWKTQLDGYDLENKLVIPFDRHRLPNDERTGKASVAQITFDHQLXXXXXXXXXX
                     XXXNYASTSNVTPFQLGLATFYAFLFKLSNGQQDLCIGSVNANRYRTELQDIIGMFVAT
                     LPYRIQLDSSHSFKQLVQQVRNLCLSILEHSHYPLQYIIGNQHSPAFLEIMYDFITISS
                     NNQQINLDGSILEPISLDKDDFVAKFDLMLSFTQKSSNEISCSLICSQDRYDQSTVEIL
                     XXXXXXXXXXXXXXXXXXXXXXXXXXXXXXXXXXXXXXXXXXXXXXXXXXXXXXXHNYF
                     VNK*"
                     /total_prot_seq="MELICIYFIGEPLPIQLVHKLDKHLSSMTRSNDPCRIWNLYG
                     PAEVTLDCLYHNVDLMDEQSSVPVGRLLPGYQCIVVDDFLEPIYIGQEGELFVGGVGIF
                     AGYLRREDLNEQILININNQLFYRTGDLVRLNSDNLFYYVGRKDHQVKLHGQRIELGEI
                     ERCLLDVSSDVSACVVVKWGSDHLVAYVQSIHINEEQLRNYCRSHLPPFMVPSMFIILE
                     HLPMSANGKLDRKLLPTPDIATLSLNSAMSGNDQQCTEPKNDIERRIHSLWCEILQCKQ
                     ISTTVNFFGIGGHSLLLIQIYHRYKIMFKFDTHAVNIAQMFQHSTIVDHACFIQQAQDT
                     DRQEHEEEEEYNWLPLHIIQGQVSFAQERIFLDEQIRFGSQGNRMYGVRLAYGISNCTK
                     PVSIKRLRQAIQILITKHSALRTNIFLDVAGEVIQSAVPIIDSDELLFGFTVLHIDNHD
                     MEDISKMIHDSNLFNLNEGRVLHCHIVRQHSPSLQDDDDQLTTNDIILFHIHHSAFDGV
                     STSIFMQDLSLAYNDNDLLPTDDNTLQYIDYSVYERQMDMTLSGEFWKTQLDGYDLENK
                     LVIPFDRHRLPNDERTGKASVAQITFDHQLXXXXXXXXXXXXXNYASTSNVTPFQLGLA
                     TFYAFLFKLSNGQQDLCIGSVNANRYRTELQDIIGMFVATLPYRIQLDSSHSFKQLVQQ
                     VRNLCLSILEHSHYPLQYIIGNQHSPAFLEIMYDFITISSNNQQINLDGSILEPISLDK
                     DDFVAKFDLMLSFTQKSSNEISCSLICSQDRYDQSTVEILXXXXXXXXXXXXXXXXXXX
                     XXXXXXXXXXXXXXXXXXXXXXXXXXXXXXXXXXXXHNYFVNK*"
                     /DNA="TTGAATGAAACAAGCATGATCGACAATGGTCGAATGTTGGAACATTTGAGCAA
                     TGTTAACTGCATGAGTGTCAAACTTAAACATTATCTTATATCGATGATAGATTTGAATG
                     AGAAGCAGCGAATGACCACCAATACCAAAAAAATTGACGGTGGTGGATATTTGTTTACA
                     TTGCAAAATTTCACACCAAAGGGAATGAATGCGTCTTTC"
                     /domain_id=10
     BGC_Domain      complement(60392..60832)
                     /type="A_NRPS"
                     /locus_tag="AVAG00591_full_contig_51"
                     /detection_type="HMMER3 PFAM SEED"
                     /bitscore="107.8"
                     /evalue="3.1e-33"
                     /strand=-1
                     /translation="IYFIGEPLPIQLVHKLDKHLSSMTRSNDPCRIWNLYGPAEVTLDC
                     LYHNVDLMDEQSSVPVGRLLPGYQCIVVDDFLEPIYIGQEGELFVGGVGIFAGYLRRED
                     LNEQILININNQLFYRTGDLVRLNSDNLFYYVGRKDHQVKLHG"
                     /prot_start=5
                     /prot_end=152
                     /overlap_start="MELIC"
                     /overlap_end="QRIELGEIERCLLDVSSDVSACVVVKWGSDHLVAYVQSIHINEEQ
                     LRNYCRSHLPPFMVPSMFIILEHLPMSANGKLDRKLLPTPDIATLSLNSAMSGNDQQCT
                     EPKNDIERRIHSLWCEILQCKQISTTVNFFGIGGHSLLLIQIYHRYKIMFKFDTHAVNI
                     AQMFQHSTIVDHACFIQQAQDTDRQEHEEEEEYNWLPLHIIQGQVSFAQERIFLDEQIR
                     FGSQGNRMYGVRLAYGISNCTKPVSIKRLRQAIQILITKHSALRTNIFLDVAGEVIQSA
                     VPIIDSDELLFGFTVLHIDNHDMEDISKMIHDSNLFNLNEGRVLHCHIVRQHSPSLQDD
                     DDQLTTNDIILFHIHHSAFDGVSTSIFMQDLSLAYNDNDLLPTDDNTLQYIDYSVYERQ
                     MDMTLSGEFWKTQLDGYDLENKLVIPFDRHRLPNDERTGKASVAQITFDHQLXXXXXXX
                     XXXXXXNYASTSNVTPFQLGLATFYAFLFKLSNGQQDLCIGSVNANRYRTELQDIIGMF
                     VATLPYRIQLDSSHSFKQLVQQVRNLCLSILEHSHYPLQYIIGNQHSPAFLEIMYDFIT
                     ISSNNQQINLDGSILEPISLDKDDFVAKFDLMLSFTQKSSNEISCSLICSQDRYDQSTV
                     EILXXXXXXXXXXXXXXXXXXXXXXXXXXXXXXXXXXXXXXXXXXXXXXXXXXXXXXXH
                     NYFVNK*"
                     /total_prot_seq="MELICIYFIGEPLPIQLVHKLDKHLSSMTRSNDPCRIWNLYG
                     PAEVTLDCLYHNVDLMDEQSSVPVGRLLPGYQCIVVDDFLEPIYIGQEGELFVGGVGIF
                     AGYLRREDLNEQILININNQLFYRTGDLVRLNSDNLFYYVGRKDHQVKLHGQRIELGEI
                     ERCLLDVSSDVSACVVVKWGSDHLVAYVQSIHINEEQLRNYCRSHLPPFMVPSMFIILE
                     HLPMSANGKLDRKLLPTPDIATLSLNSAMSGNDQQCTEPKNDIERRIHSLWCEILQCKQ
                     ISTTVNFFGIGGHSLLLIQIYHRYKIMFKFDTHAVNIAQMFQHSTIVDHACFIQQAQDT
                     DRQEHEEEEEYNWLPLHIIQGQVSFAQERIFLDEQIRFGSQGNRMYGVRLAYGISNCTK
                     PVSIKRLRQAIQILITKHSALRTNIFLDVAGEVIQSAVPIIDSDELLFGFTVLHIDNHD
                     MEDISKMIHDSNLFNLNEGRVLHCHIVRQHSPSLQDDDDQLTTNDIILFHIHHSAFDGV
                     STSIFMQDLSLAYNDNDLLPTDDNTLQYIDYSVYERQMDMTLSGEFWKTQLDGYDLENK
                     LVIPFDRHRLPNDERTGKASVAQITFDHQLXXXXXXXXXXXXXNYASTSNVTPFQLGLA
                     TFYAFLFKLSNGQQDLCIGSVNANRYRTELQDIIGMFVATLPYRIQLDSSHSFKQLVQQ
                     VRNLCLSILEHSHYPLQYIIGNQHSPAFLEIMYDFITISSNNQQINLDGSILEPISLDK
                     DDFVAKFDLMLSFTQKSSNEISCSLICSQDRYDQSTVEILXXXXXXXXXXXXXXXXXXX
                     XXXXXXXXXXXXXXXXXXXXXXXXXXXXXXXXXXXXHNYFVNK*"
                     /DNA="TCCATGAAGTTTTACTTGATGATCCTTTCGACCGACATAATAGAAGAGATTGT
                     CACTATTCAATCGAACTAGATCACCAGTACGATAGAACAGTTGATTGTTGATATTGATT
                     AATATTTGTTCGTTCAAATCCTCACGTCTAAGGTAACCAGCAAAGATGCCAACACCTCC
                     GACGAATAGCTCTCCTTCTTGGCCAATATAGATCGGCTCTAGGAAATCGTCAACAACGA
                     TACATTGATATCCAGGTAAAAGACGACCAACTGGAACACTACTTTGTTCATCCATAAGA
                     TCAACGTTATGGTAGAGACAGTCAAGTGTGACCTCAGCTGGGCCATAAAGATTCCATAT
                     GCGGCATGGATCATTTGATCGTGTCATTGATGATAAATGTTTGTCTAATTTATGTACTA
                     ATTGAATTGGTAAAGGTTCACCTATAAAGTAAAT"
                     /domain_id=11
     CDS             complement(61360..61590)
                     /note="ID=1_52;partial=00;start_type=GTG;rbs_motif=GGAG/GAG
                     G;rbs_spacer=5-10bp;gc_cont=0.303;conf=84.12;score=7.25;csc
                     ore=5.46;sscore=1.79;rscore=6.69;uscore=-3.62;tscore=-1.29;
                     "
                     /locus_tag="AVAG00591_full_contig_52"
                     /strand="-1"
                     /translation="MKETKSSVILVHNLTCEKFDMEYITMNIDILINVSCSVIDTSINH
                     LLDITIKGDNIAYIIFTSGSTGIPKAVSSLY*"
     BGC_Domain      complement(61375..61458)
                     /type="A_NRPS"
                     /locus_tag="AVAG00591_full_contig_52"
                     /detection_type="HMMER3 PFAM SEED"
                     /bitscore="27.4"
                     /evalue="8.6e-09"
                     /strand=-1
                     /translation="HLLDITIKGDNIAYIIFTSGSTGIPKAV"
                     /prot_start=44
                     /prot_end=72
                     /overlap_start="MKETKSSVILVHNLTCEKFDMEYITMNIDILINVSCSVIDTSI
                     N"
                     /overlap_end="SSLY*"
                     /total_prot_seq="MKETKSSVILVHNLTCEKFDMEYITMNIDILINVSCSVIDTS
                     INHLLDITIKGDNIAYIIFTSGSTGIPKAVSSLY*"
                     /DNA="TACTGCTTTAGGAATGCCTGTTGAGCCACTTGTGAAAATAATATAAGCGATAT
                     TATCACCTTTTATCGTAATATCCAACAGATG"
                     /domain_id=12
     CDS             complement(61699..63297)
                     /note="ID=1_53;partial=00;start_type=GTG;rbs_motif=None;rbs
                     _spacer=None;gc_cont=0.313;conf=100.00;score=150.16;cscore=
                     155.74;sscore=-5.58;rscore=-1.10;uscore=-3.31;tscore=-1.17;
                     "
                     /locus_tag="AVAG00591_full_contig_53"
                     /strand="-1"
                     /translation="MGIYNELNVLKIASGTVSIARLRQAFRHVIRKHMTLRTSLALEYV
                     QTGLTQRITQIHHTFDFAPTQIFDNDNHLHCLLRETSHNPNLFDLRDGHVLYCQLFRKR
                     ISNDSSNDELLFAHDLILIAFHHITFDRNSRQIFLQDLSLAYNDNDLLPTDDNTLQYID
                     YSVYERQMDMTLSGEFWKTQLDGYDLENKLVIPFDRHRLPNDERSGKASVAQITFDHQL
                     SQSFLNYASTSNVTPFQLGLATFYAFLFKLSNGQQDLCIGSVNANRYRTELQDIIGMFV
                     ATLPYRIQLDSSHSFKQLVQQVRNLCLSILEHSHYPLQYIIGNQHSPAFLEIMYDFITI
                     SSNNEQINLDGSILEPISLDKDDFVAKFDLMLSFTQKSSNEISCSLICSQDRYDQSTVE
                     ILLERFSHLLSQLFDSSISSIEEQLSLYKLSIILPKEQIIIDTMKNHDINRSAAPKLTI
                     PQLFCQQVMDHPQKIAVELDEQMLSYNELYFYVQELSSMLIDINDVKEGDIVCQCVERS
                     ISMVKQRFHMKIVDF*"
     BGC_Domain      complement(62425..63291)
                     /type="C_NRPS"
                     /locus_tag="AVAG00591_full_contig_53"
                     /detection_type="HMMER3 PFAM SEED"
                     /bitscore="145.2"
                     /evalue="1.5e-44"
                     /strand=-1
                     /translation="IYNELNVLKIASGTVSIARLRQAFRHVIRKHMTLRTSLALEYVQT
                     GLTQRITQIHHTFDFAPTQIFDNDNHLHCLLRETSHNPNLFDLRDGHVLYCQLFRKRIS
                     NDSSNDELLFAHDLILIAFHHITFDRNSRQIFLQDLSLAYNDNDLLPTDDNTLQYIDYS
                     VYERQMDMTLSGEFWKTQLDGYDLENKLVIPFDRHRLPNDERSGKASVAQITFDHQLSQ
                     SFLNYASTSNVTPFQLGLATFYAFLFKLSNGQQDLCIGSVNANRYRTELQDIIGMFVAT
                     LPYRIQLD"
                     /prot_start=2
                     /prot_end=291
                     /overlap_start="MG"
                     /overlap_end="SSHSFKQLVQQVRNLCLSILEHSHYPLQYIIGNQHSPAFLEIMYD
                     FITISSNNEQINLDGSILEPISLDKDDFVAKFDLMLSFTQKSSNEISCSLICSQDRYDQ
                     STVEILLERFSHLLSQLFDSSISSIEEQLSLYKLSIILPKEQIIIDTMKNHDINRSAAP
                     KLTIPQLFCQQVMDHPQKIAVELDEQMLSYNELYFYVQELSSMLIDINDVKEGDIVCQC
                     VERSISMVKQRFHMKIVDF*"
                     /total_prot_seq="MGIYNELNVLKIASGTVSIARLRQAFRHVIRKHMTLRTSLAL
                     EYVQTGLTQRITQIHHTFDFAPTQIFDNDNHLHCLLRETSHNPNLFDLRDGHVLYCQLF
                     RKRISNDSSNDELLFAHDLILIAFHHITFDRNSRQIFLQDLSLAYNDNDLLPTDDNTLQ
                     YIDYSVYERQMDMTLSGEFWKTQLDGYDLENKLVIPFDRHRLPNDERSGKASVAQITFD
                     HQLSQSFLNYASTSNVTPFQLGLATFYAFLFKLSNGQQDLCIGSVNANRYRTELQDIIG
                     MFVATLPYRIQLDSSHSFKQLVQQVRNLCLSILEHSHYPLQYIIGNQHSPAFLEIMYDF
                     ITISSNNEQINLDGSILEPISLDKDDFVAKFDLMLSFTQKSSNEISCSLICSQDRYDQS
                     TVEILLERFSHLLSQLFDSSISSIEEQLSLYKLSIILPKEQIIIDTMKNHDINRSAAPK
                     LTIPQLFCQQVMDHPQKIAVELDEQMLSYNELYFYVQELSSMLIDINDVKEGDIVCQCV
                     ERSISMVKQRFHMKIVDF*"
                     /DNA="ATCTAGTTGAATACGATAAGGAAGTGTAGCAACAAACATTCCAATAATATCTT
                     GTAATTCAGTTCGATATCGATTTGCATTAACACTACCAATACATAGATCTTGTTGACCA
                     TTACTTAATTTGAAAAGAAATGCATAGAATGTAGCAAGACCAAGTTGAAATGGTGTTAC
                     ATTTGATGTTGAAGCATAATTTAGAAATGATTGTGAAAGTTGATGATCGAATGTAATTT
                     GAGCAACTGAAGCTTTTCCTGATCGTTCATCATTAGGTAATCGATGTCGATCGAATGGT
                     ATAACCAATTTATTCTCTAAATCATAGCCATCGAGTTGTGTTTTCCAAAATTCACCTGA
                     TAATGTCATATCCATTTGACGTTCATATACTGAATAATCAATATATTGTAAAGTGTTAT
                     CATCCGTTGGTAATAGATCATTATCATTATATGCAAGAGAAAGATCTTGTAAGAAGATT
                     TGGCGGGAATTTCTATCAAAAGTGATATGGTGAAAAGCTATAAGAATAAGATCATGAGC
                     GAAGAGTAATTCATCGTTAGAACTGTCGTTTGAAATTCGTTTTCGAAAAAGTTGACAAT
                     ACAATACATGTCCATCTCTCAAATCAAATAAGTTTGGATTATGACTAGTTTCTCGAAGA
                     AGACAATGAAGATGATTGTCATTATCGAATATTTGTGTTGGTGCAAAATCGAACGTATG
                     GTGTATTTGCGTGATGCGTTGTGTAAGACCCGTTTGAACGTATTCGAGAGCAAGCGAAG
                     TTCGCAGCGTCATATGTTTTCTTATTACATGTCGAAAAGCTTGTCTAAGACGAGCGATG
                     GATACTGTGCCGCTGGCTATCTTCAAGACATTGAGTTCGTTGTAGAT"
                     /domain_id=13
     CDS             complement(63419..64387)
                     /note="ID=1_54;partial=00;start_type=ATG;rbs_motif=None;rbs
                     _spacer=None;gc_cont=0.323;conf=100.00;score=111.69;cscore=
                     112.50;sscore=-0.81;rscore=-1.10;uscore=-3.40;tscore=2.76;"
                     /locus_tag="AVAG00591_full_contig_54"
                     /strand="-1"
                     /translation="MIEYFGESDINFYNLYGPAECTLTSVYHHITNEDIKSGVIPIGIP
                     FPGMQAQILDQYYQPVIPGHVGELYLDGIQRFPGYYDRDDLTQRVLIGSFYRTGDLVSQ
                     NSITGNIYYLGRQDFQVKLRGQRIELAEIERCLLEIVSACVVIKHDEYLVAYVQGRDID
                     LDTLRNHCQSRLPPFMIPSIFIVMESFPLNKSGKLDRQMLPKPTELPTISSNDLIELNT
                     DMEIEIHKLWCEILKCDVPASKTSNFFSVGGHSMLLMQLYHRYQTLFMFDSKTISITSF
                     FRQSTIGEHAKLLEGVADTVTSHKITSWLPLHINEGKSYYV*"
     BGC_Domain      complement(63503..63709)
                     /type="PCP"
                     /locus_tag="AVAG00591_full_contig_54"
                     /detection_type="HMMER3 PFAM SEED"
                     /bitscore="40.2"
                     /evalue="1.5e-12"
                     /strand=-1
                     /translation="EIHKLWCEILKCDVPASKTSNFFSVGGHSMLLMQLYHRYQTLFMF
                     DSKTISITSFFRQSTIGEHAKLLE"
                     /prot_start=226
                     /prot_end=295
                     /overlap_start="MIEYFGESDINFYNLYGPAECTLTSVYHHITNEDIKSGVIPIG
                     IPFPGMQAQILDQYYQPVIPGHVGELYLDGIQRFPGYYDRDDLTQRVLIGSFYRTGDLV
                     SQNSITGNIYYLGRQDFQVKLRGQRIELAEIERCLLEIVSACVVIKHDEYLVAYVQGRD
                     IDLDTLRNHCQSRLPPFMIPSIFIVMESFPLNKSGKLDRQMLPKPTELPTISSNDLIEL
                     NTDMEI"
                     /overlap_end="GVADTVTSHKITSWLPLHINEGKSYYV*"
                     /total_prot_seq="MIEYFGESDINFYNLYGPAECTLTSVYHHITNEDIKSGVIPI
                     GIPFPGMQAQILDQYYQPVIPGHVGELYLDGIQRFPGYYDRDDLTQRVLIGSFYRTGDL
                     VSQNSITGNIYYLGRQDFQVKLRGQRIELAEIERCLLEIVSACVVIKHDEYLVAYVQGR
                     DIDLDTLRNHCQSRLPPFMIPSIFIVMESFPLNKSGKLDRQMLPKPTELPTISSNDLIE
                     LNTDMEIEIHKLWCEILKCDVPASKTSNFFSVGGHSMLLMQLYHRYQTLFMFDSKTISI
                     TSFFRQSTIGEHAKLLEGVADTVTSHKITSWLPLHINEGKSYYV*"
                     /DNA="TTCTAATAACTTAGCATGTTCACCAATGGTTGATTGACGAAAGAAAGAAGTTA
                     TTGAAATGGTTTTACTATCAAACATGAATAAAGTTTGATAACGATGATAGAGTTGCATA
                     AGAAGCATTGAATGACCACCCACAGAAAAGAAATTACTTGTTTTAGAGGCAGGAACATC
                     ACATTTAAGTATTTCACACCATAATTTATGTATCTC"
                     /domain_id=14
     BGC_Domain      complement(63512..63706)
                     /type="ACP"
                     /locus_tag="AVAG00591_full_contig_54"
                     /detection_type="HMMER3 PFAM SEED"
                     /bitscore="17.8"
                     /evalue="1.8e-05"
                     /strand=-1
                     /translation="IHKLWCEILKCDVPASKTSNFFSVGGHSMLLMQLYHRYQTLFMFD
                     SKTISITSFFRQSTIGEHAK"
                     /prot_start=227
                     /prot_end=292
                     /overlap_start="MIEYFGESDINFYNLYGPAECTLTSVYHHITNEDIKSGVIPIG
                     IPFPGMQAQILDQYYQPVIPGHVGELYLDGIQRFPGYYDRDDLTQRVLIGSFYRTGDLV
                     SQNSITGNIYYLGRQDFQVKLRGQRIELAEIERCLLEIVSACVVIKHDEYLVAYVQGRD
                     IDLDTLRNHCQSRLPPFMIPSIFIVMESFPLNKSGKLDRQMLPKPTELPTISSNDLIEL
                     NTDMEIE"
                     /overlap_end="LLEGVADTVTSHKITSWLPLHINEGKSYYV*"
                     /total_prot_seq="MIEYFGESDINFYNLYGPAECTLTSVYHHITNEDIKSGVIPI
                     GIPFPGMQAQILDQYYQPVIPGHVGELYLDGIQRFPGYYDRDDLTQRVLIGSFYRTGDL
                     VSQNSITGNIYYLGRQDFQVKLRGQRIELAEIERCLLEIVSACVVIKHDEYLVAYVQGR
                     DIDLDTLRNHCQSRLPPFMIPSIFIVMESFPLNKSGKLDRQMLPKPTELPTISSNDLIE
                     LNTDMEIEIHKLWCEILKCDVPASKTSNFFSVGGHSMLLMQLYHRYQTLFMFDSKTISI
                     TSFFRQSTIGEHAKLLEGVADTVTSHKITSWLPLHINEGKSYYV*"
                     /DNA="CTTAGCATGTTCACCAATGGTTGATTGACGAAAGAAAGAAGTTATTGAAATGG
                     TTTTACTATCAAACATGAATAAAGTTTGATAACGATGATAGAGTTGCATAAGAAGCATT
                     GAATGACCACCCACAGAAAAGAAATTACTTGTTTTAGAGGCAGGAACATCACATTTAAG
                     TATTTCACACCATAATTTATGTAT"
                     /domain_id=15
     BGC_Domain      complement(64013..64366)
                     /type="A_NRPS"
                     /locus_tag="AVAG00591_full_contig_54"
                     /detection_type="HMMER3 PFAM SEED"
                     /bitscore="96.2"
                     /evalue="1e-29"
                     /strand=-1
                     /translation="SDINFYNLYGPAECTLTSVYHHITNEDIKSGVIPIGIPFPGMQAQ
                     ILDQYYQPVIPGHVGELYLDGIQRFPGYYDRDDLTQRVLIGSFYRTGDLVSQNSITGNI
                     YYLGRQDFQVKLRG"
                     /prot_start=7
                     /prot_end=125
                     /overlap_start="MIEYFGE"
                     /overlap_end="QRIELAEIERCLLEIVSACVVIKHDEYLVAYVQGRDIDLDTLRNH
                     CQSRLPPFMIPSIFIVMESFPLNKSGKLDRQMLPKPTELPTISSNDLIELNTDMEIEIH
                     KLWCEILKCDVPASKTSNFFSVGGHSMLLMQLYHRYQTLFMFDSKTISITSFFRQSTIG
                     EHAKLLEGVADTVTSHKITSWLPLHINEGKSYYV*"
                     /total_prot_seq="MIEYFGESDINFYNLYGPAECTLTSVYHHITNEDIKSGVIPI
                     GIPFPGMQAQILDQYYQPVIPGHVGELYLDGIQRFPGYYDRDDLTQRVLIGSFYRTGDL
                     VSQNSITGNIYYLGRQDFQVKLRGQRIELAEIERCLLEIVSACVVIKHDEYLVAYVQGR
                     DIDLDTLRNHCQSRLPPFMIPSIFIVMESFPLNKSGKLDRQMLPKPTELPTISSNDLIE
                     LNTDMEIEIHKLWCEILKCDVPASKTSNFFSVGGHSMLLMQLYHRYQTLFMFDSKTISI
                     TSFFRQSTIGEHAKLLEGVADTVTSHKITSWLPLHINEGKSYYV*"
                     /DNA="TCCACGTAGTTTTACTTGAAAATCTTGTCTTCCCAGATAATATATATTGCCAG
                     TTATTGAATTTTGACTAACAAGATCACCGGTACGATAAAATGATCCAATAAGAACTCGT
                     TGAGTCAAATCATCTCGATCATAATAACCAGGAAAACGTTGTATACCATCTAAATATAA
                     TTCTCCGACATGACCAGGAATAACTGGTTGATAATATTGATCGAGAATTTGTGCTTGCA
                     TGCCAGGAAATGGAATACCAATAGGAATCACACCACTTTTAATATCTTCGTTGGTTATG
                     TGGTGATAGACTGATGTAAGTGTACATTCAGCTGGACCATACAAATTGTAAAAATTGAT
                     ATCGGA"
                     /domain_id=16
     CDS             complement(64420..64824)
                     /note="ID=1_55;partial=00;start_type=GTG;rbs_motif=None;rbs
                     _spacer=None;gc_cont=0.360;conf=66.10;score=2.90;cscore=6.7
                     7;sscore=-3.87;rscore=-1.10;uscore=-1.60;tscore=-1.17;"
                     /locus_tag="AVAG00591_full_contig_55"
                     /strand="-1"
                     /translation="MFLQVQITHRNFSSCISSFQHLSIITSRDVVVQMAQCSFDVHVKE
                     CLGTMMLGATLVLLRPHGYMDFNYLSSTIQQHKVTFFSVVPTMMTVLFEHLVDNDQVDR
                     LSTVRSLGFLGMFLFFLLKHTEVSSFFPLS*"
     BGC_Domain      complement(64489..64812)
                     /type="A_NRPS"
                     /locus_tag="AVAG00591_full_contig_55"
                     /detection_type="HMMER3 PFAM SEED"
                     /bitscore="50.9"
                     /evalue="6.4e-16"
                     /strand=-1
                     /translation="VQITHRNFSSCISSFQHLSIITSRDVVVQMAQCSFDVHVKECLGT
                     MMLGATLVLLRPHGYMDFNYLSSTIQQHKVTFFSVVPTMMTVLFEHLVDNDQVDRLSTV
                     RSLG"
                     /prot_start=4
                     /prot_end=112
                     /overlap_start="MFLQ"
                     /overlap_end="FLGMFLFFLLKHTEVSSFFPLS*"
                     /total_prot_seq="MFLQVQITHRNFSSCISSFQHLSIITSRDVVVQMAQCSFDVH
                     VKECLGTMMLGATLVLLRPHGYMDFNYLSSTIQQHKVTFFSVVPTMMTVLFEHLVDNDQ
                     VDRLSTVRSLGFLGMFLFFLLKHTEVSSFFPLS*"
                     /DNA="GCCCAATGATCGTACAGTAGATAAACGATCTACTTGATCATTATCAACGAGAT
                     GTTCAAACAAGACTGTCATCATTGTTGGAACAACGGAAAAGAAAGTGACTTTATGTTGC
                     TGTATGGTACTTGATAAGTAATTAAAATCCATATAACCGTGTGGACGTAAAAGAACGAG
                     GGTAGCGCCTAACATCATTGTGCCAAGGCATTCTTTCACATGAACATCAAAAGAGCATT
                     GAGCCATTTGAACAACCACATCACGACTGGTAATTATACTTAAGTGTTGAAAAGAAGAG
                     ATACATGAAGAAAAATTCCGATGTGTAATTTGAAC"
                     /domain_id=17
     CDS             complement(64980..66317)
                     /note="ID=1_56;partial=00;start_type=ATG;rbs_motif=GGA/GAG/
                     AGG;rbs_spacer=5-10bp;gc_cont=0.213;conf=99.99;score=182.82
                     ;cscore=176.71;sscore=6.11;rscore=2.17;uscore=0.50;tscore=2
                     .76;"
                     /locus_tag="AVAG00591_full_contig_56"
                     /strand="-1"
                     /translation="MTIANNYWFEMLHDYDINRSLALPFDHHRISNEQRTGRGISISFD
                     FNEDLSKHFLLFSINNNITIEQLSLACYFIFLFKLTNEEEDDLCIGMNIKGRYKDELQS
                     IIGMFVNAIPLRLQHINPYISFSYFIQRVQEMIINSMKMSYFPLQRILNQHSNNEIRLE
                     SFLDTSFEYETNETKFNKEHINIEEMKLSLVPYSLNIKTNEIVSKFDFSLRILHNKTNE
                     QFTCEINASLDLFNQKTIDLISQRFHILLQQLFLFSTFNLINQPIVELSLLLSDDIQTI
                     QSINYNNNNNTNEMSFKSLDKVHYEFIKQTLYHPQKISICLEEQSLTYAELLNKVYQLM
                     NYINKQNYSNKIICQCVERSIEMIIGQLAIITLGSSYCALSPDDPPTRLSNLVTQTNSS
                     FVLVHSATENHFNNHQNIINIQNYLFDNTINNNNNIDFNLSLNDIA*"
     BGC_Domain      complement(65088..65381)
                     /type="A_NRPS"
                     /locus_tag="AVAG00591_full_contig_56"
                     /detection_type="HMMER3 PFAM SEED"
                     /bitscore="50.5"
                     /evalue="8.3e-16"
                     /strand=-1
                     /translation="YHPQKISICLEEQSLTYAELLNKVYQLMNYINKQNYSNKIICQCV
                     ERSIEMIIGQLAIITLGSSYCALSPDDPPTRLSNLVTQTNSSFVLVHSATENH"
                     /prot_start=312
                     /prot_end=410
                     /overlap_start="MTIANNYWFEMLHDYDINRSLALPFDHHRISNEQRTGRGISIS
                     FDFNEDLSKHFLLFSINNNITIEQLSLACYFIFLFKLTNEEEDDLCIGMNIKGRYKDEL
                     QSIIGMFVNAIPLRLQHINPYISFSYFIQRVQEMIINSMKMSYFPLQRILNQHSNNEIR
                     LESFLDTSFEYETNETKFNKEHINIEEMKLSLVPYSLNIKTNEIVSKFDFSLRILHNKT
                     NEQFTCEINASLDLFNQKTIDLISQRFHILLQQLFLFSTFNLINQPIVELSLLLSDDIQ
                     TIQSINYNNNNNTNEMSFKSLDKVHYEFIKQTL"
                     /overlap_end="FNNHQNIINIQNYLFDNTINNNNNIDFNLSLNDIA*"
                     /total_prot_seq="MTIANNYWFEMLHDYDINRSLALPFDHHRISNEQRTGRGISI
                     SFDFNEDLSKHFLLFSINNNITIEQLSLACYFIFLFKLTNEEEDDLCIGMNIKGRYKDE
                     LQSIIGMFVNAIPLRLQHINPYISFSYFIQRVQEMIINSMKMSYFPLQRILNQHSNNEI
                     RLESFLDTSFEYETNETKFNKEHINIEEMKLSLVPYSLNIKTNEIVSKFDFSLRILHNK
                     TNEQFTCEINASLDLFNQKTIDLISQRFHILLQQLFLFSTFNLINQPIVELSLLLSDDI
                     QTIQSINYNNNNNTNEMSFKSLDKVHYEFIKQTLYHPQKISICLEEQSLTYAELLNKVY
                     QLMNYINKQNYSNKIICQCVERSIEMIIGQLAIITLGSSYCALSPDDPPTRLSNLVTQT
                     NSSFVLVHSATENHFNNHQNIINIQNYLFDNTINNNNNIDFNLSLNDIA*"
                     /DNA="ATGATTTTCAGTAGCTGAATGAACAAGAACAAATGATGAGTTTGTTTGTGTTA
                     CAAGATTAGATAAACGAGTAGGAGGATCATCAGGTGATAATGCACAATAAGAAGAACCT
                     AAAGTAATTATTGCTAATTGACCAATAATCATTTCAATACTACGTTCAACACATTGACA
                     AATAATTTTATTTGAATAATTTTGTTTATTAATATAATTCATTAATTGATAAACTTTAT
                     TAAGTAATTCTGCATAAGTTAATGATTGTTCTTCTAAACAAATTGAAATCTTTTGTGGA
                     TGATA"
                     /domain_id=18
     BGC_Domain      complement(65964..66302)
                     /type="C_NRPS"
                     /locus_tag="AVAG00591_full_contig_56"
                     /detection_type="HMMER3 PFAM SEED"
                     /bitscore="46.3"
                     /evalue="2.1e-14"
                     /strand=-1
                     /translation="NYWFEMLHDYDINRSLALPFDHHRISNEQRTGRGISISFDFNEDL
                     SKHFLLFSINNNITIEQLSLACYFIFLFKLTNEEEDDLCIGMNIKGRYKDELQSIIGMF
                     VNAIPLRLQ"
                     /prot_start=5
                     /prot_end=118
                     /overlap_start="MTIAN"
                     /overlap_end="HINPYISFSYFIQRVQEMIINSMKMSYFPLQRILNQHSNNEIRLE
                     SFLDTSFEYETNETKFNKEHINIEEMKLSLVPYSLNIKTNEIVSKFDFSLRILHNKTNE
                     QFTCEINASLDLFNQKTIDLISQRFHILLQQLFLFSTFNLINQPIVELSLLLSDDIQTI
                     QSINYNNNNNTNEMSFKSLDKVHYEFIKQTLYHPQKISICLEEQSLTYAELLNKVYQLM
                     NYINKQNYSNKIICQCVERSIEMIIGQLAIITLGSSYCALSPDDPPTRLSNLVTQTNSS
                     FVLVHSATENHFNNHQNIINIQNYLFDNTINNNNNIDFNLSLNDIA*"
                     /total_prot_seq="MTIANNYWFEMLHDYDINRSLALPFDHHRISNEQRTGRGISI
                     SFDFNEDLSKHFLLFSINNNITIEQLSLACYFIFLFKLTNEEEDDLCIGMNIKGRYKDE
                     LQSIIGMFVNAIPLRLQHINPYISFSYFIQRVQEMIINSMKMSYFPLQRILNQHSNNEI
                     RLESFLDTSFEYETNETKFNKEHINIEEMKLSLVPYSLNIKTNEIVSKFDFSLRILHNK
                     TNEQFTCEINASLDLFNQKTIDLISQRFHILLQQLFLFSTFNLINQPIVELSLLLSDDI
                     QTIQSINYNNNNNTNEMSFKSLDKVHYEFIKQTLYHPQKISICLEEQSLTYAELLNKVY
                     QLMNYINKQNYSNKIICQCVERSIEMIIGQLAIITLGSSYCALSPDDPPTRLSNLVTQT
                     NSSFVLVHSATENHFNNHQNIINIQNYLFDNTINNNNNIDFNLSLNDIA*"
                     /DNA="TTGAAGACGTAATGGAATTGCATTAACAAACATTCCAATAATTGATTGTAATT
                     CATCTTTATATCTTCCTTTTATATTCATTCCAATACAAAGATCATCTTCTTCTTCATTT
                     GTTAATTTAAATAAGAAAATAAAATAACAAGCAAGTGATAATTGTTCAATTGTTATATT
                     ATTATTTATACTAAATAAAAGAAAATGTTTTGAAAGATCTTCATTAAAATCAAATGATA
                     TTGATATTCCACGTCCTGTTCTTTGTTCATTAGAAATACGATGATGATCAAATGGTAAT
                     GCTAATGAACGATTTATATCATAATCATGTAACATTTCAAACCAATAATT"
                     /domain_id=19
     CDS             complement(66373..66861)
                     /note="ID=1_57;partial=00;start_type=ATG;rbs_motif=None;rbs
                     _spacer=None;gc_cont=0.237;conf=100.00;score=49.64;cscore=5
                     1.89;sscore=-2.25;rscore=-1.10;uscore=-3.91;tscore=2.76;"
                     /locus_tag="AVAG00591_full_contig_57"
                     /strand="-1"
                     /translation="MPFLFHIESGSLSVERLRQAFQLVIIKHKALRTALYFDNDKQQLM
                     QQIVKSKDNEEYFTFNESTLIKNDEDLMKIMHDERGNPYNFNLEQGVVCRLHIVYENLK
                     NDNLIKGDSIIFNFHHALFDFPSMYIFHSDLNSAYTNGCLEYNDEIQLRYLDCKLYID*
                     "
     BGC_Domain      complement(66439..66852)
                     /type="C_NRPS"
                     /locus_tag="AVAG00591_full_contig_57"
                     /detection_type="HMMER3 PFAM SEED"
                     /bitscore="60.0"
                     /evalue="1.5e-18"
                     /strand=-1
                     /translation="LFHIESGSLSVERLRQAFQLVIIKHKALRTALYFDNDKQQLMQQI
                     VKSKDNEEYFTFNESTLIKNDEDLMKIMHDERGNPYNFNLEQGVVCRLHIVYENLKNDN
                     LIKGDSIIFNFHHALFDFPSMYIFHSDLNSAYTN"
                     /prot_start=3
                     /prot_end=141
                     /overlap_start="MPF"
                     /overlap_end="GCLEYNDEIQLRYLDCKLYID*"
                     /total_prot_seq="MPFLFHIESGSLSVERLRQAFQLVIIKHKALRTALYFDNDKQ
                     QLMQQIVKSKDNEEYFTFNESTLIKNDEDLMKIMHDERGNPYNFNLEQGVVCRLHIVYE
                     NLKNDNLIKGDSIIFNFHHALFDFPSMYIFHSDLNSAYTNGCLEYNDEIQLRYLDCKLY
                     ID*"
                     /DNA="ATTTGTATATGCAGAATTAAGATCAGAATGAAATATATACATTGATGGAAAAT
                     CAAATAAAGCATGATGAAAATTAAATATTATTGAATCACCTTTTATAAGATTATCATTT
                     TTTAAATTTTCATAAACAATATGTAAACGACAAACAACTCCTTGTTCAAGATTAAAATT
                     ATAAGGATTACCTCGTTCATCATGCATTATTTTCATAAGATCTTCATCATTTTTAATCA
                     ATGTCGATTCATTAAATGTAAAATATTCTTCATTATCTTTTGATTTAACAATTTGTTGC
                     ATTAATTGTTGTTTATCATTATCAAAATAAAGGGCAGTCCGTAAAGCTTTATGTTTAAT
                     AATTACTAATTGAAAAGCTTGTCGTAATCTTTCAACAGATAATGAACCACTTTCAATAT
                     GAAATAG"
                     /domain_id=20
     CDS             complement(66968..68545)
                     /note="ID=1_58;partial=00;start_type=ATG;rbs_motif=None;rbs
                     _spacer=None;gc_cont=0.376;conf=100.00;score=71.22;cscore=6
                     8.10;sscore=3.12;rscore=-1.10;uscore=2.11;tscore=2.76;"
                     /locus_tag="AVAG00591_full_contig_58"
                     /strand="-1"
                     /translation="MDLTSYRRVASSALKVSGRLKAIASYAQQRIWLHEQLYFDRMSSS
                     LAIYNILLPLRIKCGSLSVEHVRLAILAVLEKHKVLRTAVRFNAETNQLEQEVQSLSHD
                     VYSFEHTRNVCSAEQLDAMLTAETVTNYFDVEKGKVLRCHLIQINNENESVNLHSGDLL
                     LFTVHHIAFDNTSLRLFTLAFAEACGQLESVQPPNKSPQYVDFTLYEQSLVQSSGAERT
                     RQFWTLLLQDYDWTKTFILPVNSSQITTTVRSGRGYSIAFNLNADLVQAQMAFAALHNI
                     SMFQLYLACYYVFLFKLSSVQDLCVAGTFNNRPLAEMKSMIGMFANTIPYRININPDGS
                     FQKLAEQVQHLCLSILNHAYLPYQQILGVQANERYPMPQTFFHYESLVSSTTYSTTAEI
                     PTNNKNGTVFDIYYDRDRSHGNGIALFDMTLAVSHDHHGKATECFLECSADLFPNEIYV
                     KQMVDRFQCMLEQLFLDQTFNITTQSMNQLSLLHPSEINEIDSTIFKRLPNINEGKTAN
                     FLYNRFFK*"
     BGC_Domain      complement(67541..68476)
                     /type="C_NRPS"
                     /locus_tag="AVAG00591_full_contig_58"
                     /detection_type="HMMER3 PFAM SEED"
                     /bitscore="162.7"
                     /evalue="7.1e-50"
                     /strand=-1
                     /translation="ASYAQQRIWLHEQLYFDRMSSSLAIYNILLPLRIKCGSLSVEHVR
                     LAILAVLEKHKVLRTAVRFNAETNQLEQEVQSLSHDVYSFEHTRNVCSAEQLDAMLTAE
                     TVTNYFDVEKGKVLRCHLIQINNENESVNLHSGDLLLFTVHHIAFDNTSLRLFTLAFAE
                     ACGQLESVQPPNKSPQYVDFTLYEQSLVQSSGAERTRQFWTLLLQDYDWTKTFILPVNS
                     SQITTTVRSGRGYSIAFNLNADLVQAQMAFAALHNISMFQLYLACYYVFLFKLSSVQDL
                     CVAGTFNNRPLAEMKSMIGMFANTIPYRINI"
                     /prot_start=23
                     /prot_end=335
                     /overlap_start="MDLTSYRRVASSALKVSGRLKAI"
                     /overlap_end="NPDGSFQKLAEQVQHLCLSILNHAYLPYQQILGVQANERYPMPQT
                     FFHYESLVSSTTYSTTAEIPTNNKNGTVFDIYYDRDRSHGNGIALFDMTLAVSHDHHGK
                     ATECFLECSADLFPNEIYVKQMVDRFQCMLEQLFLDQTFNITTQSMNQLSLLHPSEINE
                     IDSTIFKRLPNINEGKTANFLYNRFFK*"
                     /total_prot_seq="MDLTSYRRVASSALKVSGRLKAIASYAQQRIWLHEQLYFDRM
                     SSSLAIYNILLPLRIKCGSLSVEHVRLAILAVLEKHKVLRTAVRFNAETNQLEQEVQSL
                     SHDVYSFEHTRNVCSAEQLDAMLTAETVTNYFDVEKGKVLRCHLIQINNENESVNLHSG
                     DLLLFTVHHIAFDNTSLRLFTLAFAEACGQLESVQPPNKSPQYVDFTLYEQSLVQSSGA
                     ERTRQFWTLLLQDYDWTKTFILPVNSSQITTTVRSGRGYSIAFNLNADLVQAQMAFAAL
                     HNISMFQLYLACYYVFLFKLSSVQDLCVAGTFNNRPLAEMKSMIGMFANTIPYRININP
                     DGSFQKLAEQVQHLCLSILNHAYLPYQQILGVQANERYPMPQTFFHYESLVSSTTYSTT
                     AEIPTNNKNGTVFDIYYDRDRSHGNGIALFDMTLAVSHDHHGKATECFLECSADLFPNE
                     IYVKQMVDRFQCMLEQLFLDQTFNITTQSMNQLSLLHPSEINEIDSTIFKRLPNINEGK
                     TANFLYNRFFK*"
                     /DNA="AATATTGATTCGATAGGGTATCGTATTTGCAAACATTCCAATCATCGATTTCA
                     TTTCTGCCAAAGGACGATTATTGAACGTACCGGCAACACATAGATCTTGTACTGAACTT
                     AATTTGAAAAGAAACACGTAATAGCAAGCGAGATATAATTGAAACATAGAAATATTGTG
                     AAGTGCAGCAAATGCCATCTGTGCTTGTACTAAATCAGCATTCAGATTAAATGCGATTG
                     AATAGCCACGTCCAGAGCGAACAGTTGTTGTGATCTGTGAGCTGTTAACCGGTAATATA
                     AATGTTTTAGTCCAATCATAATCCTGAAGCAATAATGTCCAGAACTGGCGTGTTCGTTC
                     GGCACCCGATGATTGCACTAAAGATTGTTCATAAAGAGTGAAGTCAACATATTGTGGTG
                     ATTTGTTTGGTGGCTGTACAGATTCTAATTGACCGCATGCTTCGGCAAAGGCCAGAGTA
                     AATAATCGCAGTGAAGTATTATCAAAAGCAATATGATGAACAGTGAATAGAAGAAGATC
                     TCCTGAGTGAAGATTTACAGATTCATTCTCGTTATTGATTTGTATTAAATGACAACGTA
                     ATACTTTGCCCTTTTCTACATCAAAGTAGTTGGTTACTGTTTCAGCCGTGAGCATTGCA
                     TCCAGTTGTTCGGCTGAACATACATTTCGGGTATGTTCAAACGAATAAACATCATGACT
                     GAGTGATTGTACTTCTTGTTCGAGTTGATTTGTTTCCGCATTAAAACGAACAGCCGTTC
                     GAAGAACTTTATGCTTTTCAAGCACTGCAAGTATAGCGAGTCGGACATGTTCTACTGAC
                     AGCGAGCCACATTTGATTCTTAATGGGAGAAGAATATTGTAGATTGCTAAGGAAGAAGA
                     CATTCGATCAAAATAGAGTTGCTCATGAAGCCAAATACGTTGTTGAGCATATGAAGC"
                     /domain_id=21
     CDS             complement(68913..70523)
                     /note="ID=1_59;partial=00;start_type=ATG;rbs_motif=AGGAG;rb
                     s_spacer=5-10bp;gc_cont=0.364;conf=100.00;score=175.10;csco
                     re=163.53;sscore=11.58;rscore=9.86;uscore=-1.79;tscore=2.76
                     ;"
                     /locus_tag="AVAG00591_full_contig_59"
                     /strand="-1"
                     /translation="MFPFEVCHQGTILISGGCGGLGLTMSRWMIEKRCVKRLMLMSRRS
                     VAQIEQVDNPEYGEWQRLQQAAKTYDAHIDLVQIDVTNFEDVRNLIEQLSQTPYPIRGI
                     IHSAVVQEDRSLGKLSQENLTHVLGPKARGAWNLHRASELAAPSLHFFVLFSSIRNHMI
                     DLASGGYNAGNQFLDILARYRAEKLNLPALSVSLPAVSGAGMFHRHREMLTSLQNTSGF
                     ELVPTVGVFELIDRFHVNQKSCPCPIIFAANWKQLYENRDKLVTHQLRKIAIQQYTIAN
                     GSSMSTISLDDVDSFDSIYDKLETIVERTQITVARLLGASSNDQISLDRSLVSQGMDSL
                     AAVSLYNWLGQETNIFIPLADLLQGLSIQTIAEQVHKKLHKKKRTDTESNDSGIDFHIE
                     SIEDNETKLSNNLSYTGTENILCIRRPINSECPILFYILPNSTSDNTHMSEIIVEKISK
                     NNNFPLPAAIYTINKPQASMTKDITKIANMMIAQMRRIQPYGPYKLVTTGGEQGEVLAS
                     EMTNQLKQHSVDSTIQLLS*"
     BGC_Domain      complement(69399..69584)
                     /type="ACP"
                     /locus_tag="AVAG00591_full_contig_59"
                     /detection_type="HMMER3 PFAM SEED"
                     /bitscore="32.2"
                     /evalue="6e-10"
                     /strand=-1
                     /translation="VARLLGASSNDQISLDRSLVSQGMDSLAAVSLYNWLGQETNIFIP
                     LADLLQGLSIQTIAEQV"
                     /prot_start=313
                     /prot_end=375
                     /overlap_start="MFPFEVCHQGTILISGGCGGLGLTMSRWMIEKRCVKRLMLMSR
                     RSVAQIEQVDNPEYGEWQRLQQAAKTYDAHIDLVQIDVTNFEDVRNLIEQLSQTPYPIR
                     GIIHSAVVQEDRSLGKLSQENLTHVLGPKARGAWNLHRASELAAPSLHFFVLFSSIRNH
                     MIDLASGGYNAGNQFLDILARYRAEKLNLPALSVSLPAVSGAGMFHRHREMLTSLQNTS
                     GFELVPTVGVFELIDRFHVNQKSCPCPIIFAANWKQLYENRDKLVTHQLRKIAIQQYTI
                     ANGSSMSTISLDDVDSFDSIYDKLETIVERTQIT"
                     /overlap_end="HKKLHKKKRTDTESNDSGIDFHIESIEDNETKLSNNLSYTGTENI
                     LCIRRPINSECPILFYILPNSTSDNTHMSEIIVEKISKNNNFPLPAAIYTINKPQASMT
                     KDITKIANMMIAQMRRIQPYGPYKLVTTGGEQGEVLASEMTNQLKQHSVDSTIQLLS*"
                     /total_prot_seq="MFPFEVCHQGTILISGGCGGLGLTMSRWMIEKRCVKRLMLMS
                     RRSVAQIEQVDNPEYGEWQRLQQAAKTYDAHIDLVQIDVTNFEDVRNLIEQLSQTPYPI
                     RGIIHSAVVQEDRSLGKLSQENLTHVLGPKARGAWNLHRASELAAPSLHFFVLFSSIRN
                     HMIDLASGGYNAGNQFLDILARYRAEKLNLPALSVSLPAVSGAGMFHRHREMLTSLQNT
                     SGFELVPTVGVFELIDRFHVNQKSCPCPIIFAANWKQLYENRDKLVTHQLRKIAIQQYT
                     IANGSSMSTISLDDVDSFDSIYDKLETIVERTQITVARLLGASSNDQISLDRSLVSQGM
                     DSLAAVSLYNWLGQETNIFIPLADLLQGLSIQTIAEQVHKKLHKKKRTDTESNDSGIDF
                     HIESIEDNETKLSNNLSYTGTENILCIRRPINSECPILFYILPNSTSDNTHMSEIIVEK
                     ISKNNNFPLPAAIYTINKPQASMTKDITKIANMMIAQMRRIQPYGPYKLVTTGGEQGEV
                     LASEMTNQLKQHSVDSTIQLLS*"
                     /DNA="TACTTGTTCGGCAATAGTTTGTATTGAAAGTCCTTGAAGAAGATCAGCTAATG
                     GAATAAATATGTTTGTCTCTTGTCCTAACCAATTGTAAAGTGATACAGCAGCTAATGAG
                     TCCATACCTTGACTGACAAGGGAACGATCGAGAGAAATTTGATCATTACTACTTGCACC
                     CAAGAGCCGAGCAAC"
                     /domain_id=22
     BGC_Domain      complement(69927..70493)
                     /type="KR_PKS"
                     /locus_tag="AVAG00591_full_contig_59"
                     /detection_type="HMMER3 PFAM SEED"
                     /bitscore="112.9"
                     /evalue="1.1e-34"
                     /strand=-1
                     /translation="TILISGGCGGLGLTMSRWMIEKRCVKRLMLMSRRSVAQIEQVDNP
                     EYGEWQRLQQAAKTYDAHIDLVQIDVTNFEDVRNLIEQLSQTPYPIRGIIHSAVVQEDR
                     SLGKLSQENLTHVLGPKARGAWNLHRASELAAPSLHFFVLFSSIRNHMIDLASGGYNAG
                     NQFLDILARYRAEKLNLPALSVSLPA"
                     /prot_start=10
                     /prot_end=199
                     /overlap_start="MFPFEVCHQG"
                     /overlap_end="VSGAGMFHRHREMLTSLQNTSGFELVPTVGVFELIDRFHVNQKSC
                     PCPIIFAANWKQLYENRDKLVTHQLRKIAIQQYTIANGSSMSTISLDDVDSFDSIYDKL
                     ETIVERTQITVARLLGASSNDQISLDRSLVSQGMDSLAAVSLYNWLGQETNIFIPLADL
                     LQGLSIQTIAEQVHKKLHKKKRTDTESNDSGIDFHIESIEDNETKLSNNLSYTGTENIL
                     CIRRPINSECPILFYILPNSTSDNTHMSEIIVEKISKNNNFPLPAAIYTINKPQASMTK
                     DITKIANMMIAQMRRIQPYGPYKLVTTGGEQGEVLASEMTNQLKQHSVDSTIQLLS*"
                     /total_prot_seq="MFPFEVCHQGTILISGGCGGLGLTMSRWMIEKRCVKRLMLMS
                     RRSVAQIEQVDNPEYGEWQRLQQAAKTYDAHIDLVQIDVTNFEDVRNLIEQLSQTPYPI
                     RGIIHSAVVQEDRSLGKLSQENLTHVLGPKARGAWNLHRASELAAPSLHFFVLFSSIRN
                     HMIDLASGGYNAGNQFLDILARYRAEKLNLPALSVSLPAVSGAGMFHRHREMLTSLQNT
                     SGFELVPTVGVFELIDRFHVNQKSCPCPIIFAANWKQLYENRDKLVTHQLRKIAIQQYT
                     IANGSSMSTISLDDVDSFDSIYDKLETIVERTQITVARLLGASSNDQISLDRSLVSQGM
                     DSLAAVSLYNWLGQETNIFIPLADLLQGLSIQTIAEQVHKKLHKKKRTDTESNDSGIDF
                     HIESIEDNETKLSNNLSYTGTENILCIRRPINSECPILFYILPNSTSDNTHMSEIIVEK
                     ISKNNNFPLPAAIYTINKPQASMTKDITKIANMMIAQMRRIQPYGPYKLVTTGGEQGEV
                     LASEMTNQLKQHSVDSTIQLLS*"
                     /DNA="TGCAGGCAAACTGACTGAAAGAGCGGGTAAATTGAGTTTTTCAGCACGATAAC
                     GAGCAAGAATATCGAGAAATTGGTTGCCAGCATTGTATCCACCTGATGCTAGATCGATC
                     ATATGATTACGAATCGATGAAAAGAGAACAAAGAAATGAAGTGAAGGAGCAGCAAGTTC
                     TGATGCTCGATGAAGATTCCAAGCACCACGAGCTTTTGGTCCTAAGACATGTGTAAGAT
                     TTTCTTGTGATAATTTTCCCAAACTTCGATCTTCTTGAACTACTGCACTATGAATGATA
                     CCACGTATGGGATAAGGTGTTTGACTAAGTTGTTCGATTAGATTACGAACATCTTCAAA
                     ATTAGTGACATCGATTTGAACTAAATCAATATGAGCATCATATGTTTTTGCTGCTTGTT
                     GTAATCGTTGCCATTCTCCATATTCAGGATTGTCTACTTGTTCAATTTGTGCTACTGAT
                     CGTCGACTCATAAGCATCAAACGTTTGACACAACGTTTTTCTATCATCCAACGAGACAT
                     TGTGAGACCGAGACCACCACAACCACCCGAAATTAAAATTGT"
                     /domain_id=23
     CDS             complement(70572..75965)
                     /note="ID=1_60;partial=00;start_type=ATG;rbs_motif=None;rbs
                     _spacer=None;gc_cont=0.356;conf=99.99;score=598.71;cscore=5
                     96.62;sscore=2.08;rscore=-1.10;uscore=-0.83;tscore=2.76;"
                     /locus_tag="AVAG00591_full_contig_60"
                     /strand="-1"
                     /translation="MSDKINDDSDTFLARISKQLLLKRTISYEHLAIFISTDLAQLQNQ
                     IDAFLAQKNTSGLLLTTRPMLSSRKICFVYSGQGPQWWAMGRQLYKNEPVFRQWIQRID
                     AELTKINEDKWQLLDELMETKDEKTSRINDTNIAQPSIFAIQVALTALLNSWQIFPDTI
                     VSHSAGEQAAAFVSGRITLEEAIRIVYNRSRLQNRNTRQGGRMLAVSMSEEQVREDLLK
                     GIEHLVSIAVINSPHSVTLSGDEKTIDELFEILTTFHPNVFKARLRIENAFHSHQMDLF
                     NIQNEMLSTLGDISGLPLQDPQQMFNVQCSKARLYSSVYGGYVNEHTPLNAHHWWANVR
                     ECVRFYDAMTSIIQDDAADIFLEISPHPVLATSIDECCELHSLKHLTLPTLKRKEDEQT
                     TLLTSLTQLTSSPIVWQHYLESREIKSTDNDSELFETFPSYAFNTTSCWYESKDSVIER
                     LSYRLPSHPLLGIRQWTQQTNPTWRSLININLPQHAFLKDHKIQDAILFPASGYIELAL
                     TASRQLLSSTDDSQSIIVFEQVEFINALVLTEHELTEIFTQIVMPMREWFIYSRPWTTA
                     GQDCIRTSGMSGVDVLKSFTDTKLLNQHSLNEFTLHARGQIKIGDDKQQLPLLTDVPID
                     RDLCSTLEPDNVYTHLMSRGYQYGPLFRLMQSLHNTQSIVEGEIDCTIASQDNAPVYHL
                     IHPAVLDACLHPALAILPGISTTFIPVSINKITIYGEISTLNSPVQVRAAYHDNICGIA
                     KQRTYEFDCTICSNDTEMRKPLVSFDRITIQQVQGSQSGQWASNTSVFDKLNILVDLPN
                     QELTTHLDTIMDNYCLKTVWNDERIRIGAADLLPSTEYIIKAHIDSTGNADLIESVEPL
                     NLLAAYYAQMALEDLTLVPIQEQQQESLLAACRSLTIDSKAKPTYHSTQIYLMQLLRQF
                     PRLKPILSVLSTCGQNLRQVLSGQYDGIDVLLGDEKMESELQEIQSLISSHQTYFIFDI
                     LNQYLQEKFGKLLAERKLRIFWLGSGNNSDDLRVLLLLLDLSEKTDILIDINYTNSNPH
                     VLEQVEKTFTTQLKDQNRIRIIYDDKFDLFNNENNKNMIVESYDIIFGANKLQGNQDLS
                     YSLVILRQLLVPNGLLLLLELTDAPLYFDIIYGLIDQWWSPVDHRRALLNINQWTRTIR
                     EIDGFETVQTRNTSFGNSFIVVQKSTSSKVLSMLEERQSQAWLIFDDDSTPSMGNALKS
                     LLPSVNITLLHASNSSSDNICSKIEEMMTTYAQVHIIFAWSLNQKSVNDDSEMAIAQYE
                     TNICDTFIHILQTIQTAEPQSHPFVYVITQNVQPGAGSDINPIGSPLIGLARSLALEYE
                     QHHLKLIDLQSKSSPALIPSLVRTLAEHLIISRYADDLDEIVLQHDKQTDTIHRLEWHY
                     EMLQEKQDINESVKSEQTTIIPHNDADQQPFRLQVAPSRFLDDLTWVPDVKKNILHTDK
                     IEVRVHCVGINFRDVLKSSGRYPYMRPFAQTSNDQAMVDRDTEPGIDFIGTVARTHSNE
                     KVKVGDRVFGMAPGVFHSHVHLSPNEYVRIPDDCNHFTDEQLAALPNACMTVLYSLKYR
                     VNLQPGQTVLVHAATGGTGQACIQYCQSIGARVLATAGTDEKRRFLREHYGIEHVFNSR
                     DLSFVNGVRALLPNGVDIIVNSLSGSFLQESVKLLASQGHFIEWGKRDLFDKKKLSMFD
                     LRDDCSFHVIDITSLYVHRRDIFGQLIEELLQLIIKGVFKPIEPTQAYEPSDIIDIFKQ
                     CNNGQMSGKFVLRLTNSQQPLNLNCQSPPQCTEGSIYFSYF*"
     BGC_Domain      complement(70671..71600)
                     /type="ER_PKS"
                     /locus_tag="AVAG00591_full_contig_60"
                     /detection_type="HMMER3 PFAM SEED"
                     /bitscore="199.3"
                     /evalue="4e-61"
                     /strand=-1
                     /translation="ILHTDKIEVRVHCVGINFRDVLKSSGRYPYMRPFAQTSNDQAMVD
                     RDTEPGIDFIGTVARTHSNEKVKVGDRVFGMAPGVFHSHVHLSPNEYVRIPDDCNHFTD
                     EQLAALPNACMTVLYSLKYRVNLQPGQTVLVHAATGGTGQACIQYCQSIGARVLATAGT
                     DEKRRFLREHYGIEHVFNSRDLSFVNGVRALLPNGVDIIVNSLSGSFLQESVKLLASQG
                     HFIEWGKRDLFDKKKLSMFDLRDDCSFHVIDITSLYVHRRDIFGQLIEELLQLIIKGVF
                     KPIEPTQAYEPSDIIDIFKQCNNGQMSGK"
                     /prot_start=1455
                     /prot_end=1765
                     /overlap_start="MSDKINDDSDTFLARISKQLLLKRTISYEHLAIFISTDLAQLQ
                     NQIDAFLAQKNTSGLLLTTRPMLSSRKICFVYSGQGPQWWAMGRQLYKNEPVFRQWIQR
                     IDAELTKINEDKWQLLDELMETKDEKTSRINDTNIAQPSIFAIQVALTALLNSWQIFPD
                     TIVSHSAGEQAAAFVSGRITLEEAIRIVYNRSRLQNRNTRQGGRMLAVSMSEEQVREDL
                     LKGIEHLVSIAVINSPHSVTLSGDEKTIDELFEILTTFHPNVFKARLRIENAFHSHQMD
                     LFNIQNEMLSTLGDISGLPLQDPQQMFNVQCSKARLYSSVYGGYVNEHTPLNAHHWWAN
                     VRECVRFYDAMTSIIQDDAADIFLEISPHPVLATSIDECCELHSLKHLTLPTLKRKEDE
                     QTTLLTSLTQLTSSPIVWQHYLESREIKSTDNDSELFETFPSYAFNTTSCWYESKDSVI
                     ERLSYRLPSHPLLGIRQWTQQTNPTWRSLININLPQHAFLKDHKIQDAILFPASGYIEL
                     ALTASRQLLSSTDDSQSIIVFEQVEFINALVLTEHELTEIFTQIVMPMREWFIYSRPWT
                     TAGQDCIRTSGMSGVDVLKSFTDTKLLNQHSLNEFTLHARGQIKIGDDKQQLPLLTDVP
                     IDRDLCSTLEPDNVYTHLMSRGYQYGPLFRLMQSLHNTQSIVEGEIDCTIASQDNAPVY
                     HLIHPAVLDACLHPALAILPGISTTFIPVSINKITIYGEISTLNSPVQVRAAYHDNICG
                     IAKQRTYEFDCTICSNDTEMRKPLVSFDRITIQQVQGSQSGQWASNTSVFDKLNILVDL
                     PNQELTTHLDTIMDNYCLKTVWNDERIRIGAADLLPSTEYIIKAHIDSTGNADLIESVE
                     PLNLLAAYYAQMALEDLTLVPIQEQQQESLLAACRSLTIDSKAKPTYHSTQIYLMQLLR
                     QFPRLKPILSVLSTCGQNLRQVLSGQYDGIDVLLGDEKMESELQEIQSLISSHQTYFIF
                     DILNQYLQEKFGKLLAERKLRIFWLGSGNNSDDLRVLLLLLDLSEKTDILIDINYTNSN
                     PHVLEQVEKTFTTQLKDQNRIRIIYDDKFDLFNNENNKNMIVESYDIIFGANKLQGNQD
                     LSYSLVILRQLLVPNGLLLLLELTDAPLYFDIIYGLIDQWWSPVDHRRALLNINQWTRT
                     IREIDGFETVQTRNTSFGNSFIVVQKSTSSKVLSMLEERQSQAWLIFDDDSTPSMGNAL
                     KSLLPSVNITLLHASNSSSDNICSKIEEMMTTYAQVHIIFAWSLNQKSVNDDSEMAIAQ
                     YETNICDTFIHILQTIQTAEPQSHPFVYVITQNVQPGAGSDINPIGSPLIGLARSLALE
                     YEQHHLKLIDLQSKSSPALIPSLVRTLAEHLIISRYADDLDEIVLQHDKQTDTIHRLEW
                     HYEMLQEKQDINESVKSEQTTIIPHNDADQQPFRLQVAPSRFLDDLTWVPDVKKN"
                     /overlap_end="FVLRLTNSQQPLNLNCQSPPQCTEGSIYFSYF*"
                     /total_prot_seq="MSDKINDDSDTFLARISKQLLLKRTISYEHLAIFISTDLAQL
                     QNQIDAFLAQKNTSGLLLTTRPMLSSRKICFVYSGQGPQWWAMGRQLYKNEPVFRQWIQ
                     RIDAELTKINEDKWQLLDELMETKDEKTSRINDTNIAQPSIFAIQVALTALLNSWQIFP
                     DTIVSHSAGEQAAAFVSGRITLEEAIRIVYNRSRLQNRNTRQGGRMLAVSMSEEQVRED
                     LLKGIEHLVSIAVINSPHSVTLSGDEKTIDELFEILTTFHPNVFKARLRIENAFHSHQM
                     DLFNIQNEMLSTLGDISGLPLQDPQQMFNVQCSKARLYSSVYGGYVNEHTPLNAHHWWA
                     NVRECVRFYDAMTSIIQDDAADIFLEISPHPVLATSIDECCELHSLKHLTLPTLKRKED
                     EQTTLLTSLTQLTSSPIVWQHYLESREIKSTDNDSELFETFPSYAFNTTSCWYESKDSV
                     IERLSYRLPSHPLLGIRQWTQQTNPTWRSLININLPQHAFLKDHKIQDAILFPASGYIE
                     LALTASRQLLSSTDDSQSIIVFEQVEFINALVLTEHELTEIFTQIVMPMREWFIYSRPW
                     TTAGQDCIRTSGMSGVDVLKSFTDTKLLNQHSLNEFTLHARGQIKIGDDKQQLPLLTDV
                     PIDRDLCSTLEPDNVYTHLMSRGYQYGPLFRLMQSLHNTQSIVEGEIDCTIASQDNAPV
                     YHLIHPAVLDACLHPALAILPGISTTFIPVSINKITIYGEISTLNSPVQVRAAYHDNIC
                     GIAKQRTYEFDCTICSNDTEMRKPLVSFDRITIQQVQGSQSGQWASNTSVFDKLNILVD
                     LPNQELTTHLDTIMDNYCLKTVWNDERIRIGAADLLPSTEYIIKAHIDSTGNADLIESV
                     EPLNLLAAYYAQMALEDLTLVPIQEQQQESLLAACRSLTIDSKAKPTYHSTQIYLMQLL
                     RQFPRLKPILSVLSTCGQNLRQVLSGQYDGIDVLLGDEKMESELQEIQSLISSHQTYFI
                     FDILNQYLQEKFGKLLAERKLRIFWLGSGNNSDDLRVLLLLLDLSEKTDILIDINYTNS
                     NPHVLEQVEKTFTTQLKDQNRIRIIYDDKFDLFNNENNKNMIVESYDIIFGANKLQGNQ
                     DLSYSLVILRQLLVPNGLLLLLELTDAPLYFDIIYGLIDQWWSPVDHRRALLNINQWTR
                     TIREIDGFETVQTRNTSFGNSFIVVQKSTSSKVLSMLEERQSQAWLIFDDDSTPSMGNA
                     LKSLLPSVNITLLHASNSSSDNICSKIEEMMTTYAQVHIIFAWSLNQKSVNDDSEMAIA
                     QYETNICDTFIHILQTIQTAEPQSHPFVYVITQNVQPGAGSDINPIGSPLIGLARSLAL
                     EYEQHHLKLIDLQSKSSPALIPSLVRTLAEHLIISRYADDLDEIVLQHDKQTDTIHRLE
                     WHYEMLQEKQDINESVKSEQTTIIPHNDADQQPFRLQVAPSRFLDDLTWVPDVKKNILH
                     TDKIEVRVHCVGINFRDVLKSSGRYPYMRPFAQTSNDQAMVDRDTEPGIDFIGTVARTH
                     SNEKVKVGDRVFGMAPGVFHSHVHLSPNEYVRIPDDCNHFTDEQLAALPNACMTVLYSL
                     KYRVNLQPGQTVLVHAATGGTGQACIQYCQSIGARVLATAGTDEKRRFLREHYGIEHVF
                     NSRDLSFVNGVRALLPNGVDIIVNSLSGSFLQESVKLLASQGHFIEWGKRDLFDKKKLS
                     MFDLRDDCSFHVIDITSLYVHRRDIFGQLIEELLQLIIKGVFKPIEPTQAYEPSDIIDI
                     FKQCNNGQMSGKFVLRLTNSQQPLNLNCQSPPQCTEGSIYFSYF*"
                     /DNA="TTTACCACTCATCTGACCATTATTACATTGTTTAAAGATGTCAATGATATCTG
                     ATGGTTCATATGCTTGGGTTGGTTCAATTGGTTTGAAAACGCCTTTGATAATCAATTGT
                     AAAAGTTCTTCAATTAATTGTCCGAAGATATCGCGACGATGAACATACAGTGAAGTAAT
                     ATCGATAACATGGAAACTACAATCATCACGTAAATCGAACATAGACAATTTTTTCTTGT
                     CAAATAAATCTCGTTTTCCCCATTCAATAAAATGACCTTGTGAGGCAAGTAATTTTACT
                     GATTCTTGAAGAAAAGAACCGGACAACGAATTAACAATGATATCAACTCCATTAGGTAA
                     AAGCGCACGTACACCATTTACAAATGAAAGATCTCGGCTATTAAACACGTGTTCAATAC
                     CATAGTGTTCACGAAGAAATCTTCGTTTTTCATCAGTGCCAGCAGTAGCCAGAACTCGA
                     GCGCCAATTGACTGACAATATTGAATACAAGCTTGACCAGTACCACCGGTTGCTGCATG
                     TACAAGTACAGTTTGACCAGGTTGTAGATTAACACGATATTTTAATGAATATAGAACAG
                     TCATACAAGCATTTGGTAATGCAGCTAATTGTTCATCAGTAAAGTGATTGCAATCGTCT
                     GGGATGCGGACATATTCATTAGGACTAAGATGTACATGGGAATGAAATACACCTGGTGC
                     CATACCAAAAACACGATCGCCTACTTTTACTTTCTCGTTTGAATGAGTACGTGCAACAG
                     TACCAATAAAATCAATACCAGGTTCTGTATCACGATCAACCATAGCTTGATCATTGCTA
                     GTTTGTGCAAAGGGACGCATATATGGATAGCGACCACTCGATTTAAGAACATCTCGAAA
                     GTTGATACCAACACAATGTACACGAACTTCTATTTTGTCAGTATGTAGTAT"
                     /domain_id=24
     BGC_Domain      complement(73770..74489)
                     /type="DH2_PKS"
                     /locus_tag="AVAG00591_full_contig_60"
                     /detection_type="HMMER3 PFAM SEED"
                     /bitscore="75.3"
                     /evalue="2.5e-23"
                     /strand=-1
                     /translation="HAFLKDHKIQDAILFPASGYIELALTASRQLLSSTDDSQSIIVFE
                     QVEFINALVLTEHELTEIFTQIVMPMREWFIYSRPWTTAGQDCIRTSGMSGVDVLKSFT
                     DTKLLNQHSLNEFTLHARGQIKIGDDKQQLPLLTDVPIDRDLCSTLEPDNVYTHLMSRG
                     YQYGPLFRLMQSLHNTQSIVEGEIDCTIASQDNAPVYHLIHPAVLDACLHPALAILPGI
                     STTFIPVSINKITIYGEI"
                     /prot_start=492
                     /prot_end=732
                     /overlap_start="MSDKINDDSDTFLARISKQLLLKRTISYEHLAIFISTDLAQLQ
                     NQIDAFLAQKNTSGLLLTTRPMLSSRKICFVYSGQGPQWWAMGRQLYKNEPVFRQWIQR
                     IDAELTKINEDKWQLLDELMETKDEKTSRINDTNIAQPSIFAIQVALTALLNSWQIFPD
                     TIVSHSAGEQAAAFVSGRITLEEAIRIVYNRSRLQNRNTRQGGRMLAVSMSEEQVREDL
                     LKGIEHLVSIAVINSPHSVTLSGDEKTIDELFEILTTFHPNVFKARLRIENAFHSHQMD
                     LFNIQNEMLSTLGDISGLPLQDPQQMFNVQCSKARLYSSVYGGYVNEHTPLNAHHWWAN
                     VRECVRFYDAMTSIIQDDAADIFLEISPHPVLATSIDECCELHSLKHLTLPTLKRKEDE
                     QTTLLTSLTQLTSSPIVWQHYLESREIKSTDNDSELFETFPSYAFNTTSCWYESKDSVI
                     ERLSYRLPSHPLLGIRQWTQQTNPTWRSLININLPQ"
                     /overlap_end="STLNSPVQVRAAYHDNICGIAKQRTYEFDCTICSNDTEMRKPLVS
                     FDRITIQQVQGSQSGQWASNTSVFDKLNILVDLPNQELTTHLDTIMDNYCLKTVWNDER
                     IRIGAADLLPSTEYIIKAHIDSTGNADLIESVEPLNLLAAYYAQMALEDLTLVPIQEQQ
                     QESLLAACRSLTIDSKAKPTYHSTQIYLMQLLRQFPRLKPILSVLSTCGQNLRQVLSGQ
                     YDGIDVLLGDEKMESELQEIQSLISSHQTYFIFDILNQYLQEKFGKLLAERKLRIFWLG
                     SGNNSDDLRVLLLLLDLSEKTDILIDINYTNSNPHVLEQVEKTFTTQLKDQNRIRIIYD
                     DKFDLFNNENNKNMIVESYDIIFGANKLQGNQDLSYSLVILRQLLVPNGLLLLLELTDA
                     PLYFDIIYGLIDQWWSPVDHRRALLNINQWTRTIREIDGFETVQTRNTSFGNSFIVVQK
                     STSSKVLSMLEERQSQAWLIFDDDSTPSMGNALKSLLPSVNITLLHASNSSSDNICSKI
                     EEMMTTYAQVHIIFAWSLNQKSVNDDSEMAIAQYETNICDTFIHILQTIQTAEPQSHPF
                     VYVITQNVQPGAGSDINPIGSPLIGLARSLALEYEQHHLKLIDLQSKSSPALIPSLVRT
                     LAEHLIISRYADDLDEIVLQHDKQTDTIHRLEWHYEMLQEKQDINESVKSEQTTIIPHN
                     DADQQPFRLQVAPSRFLDDLTWVPDVKKNILHTDKIEVRVHCVGINFRDVLKSSGRYPY
                     MRPFAQTSNDQAMVDRDTEPGIDFIGTVARTHSNEKVKVGDRVFGMAPGVFHSHVHLSP
                     NEYVRIPDDCNHFTDEQLAALPNACMTVLYSLKYRVNLQPGQTVLVHAATGGTGQACIQ
                     YCQSIGARVLATAGTDEKRRFLREHYGIEHVFNSRDLSFVNGVRALLPNGVDIIVNSLS
                     GSFLQESVKLLASQGHFIEWGKRDLFDKKKLSMFDLRDDCSFHVIDITSLYVHRRDIFG
                     QLIEELLQLIIKGVFKPIEPTQAYEPSDIIDIFKQCNNGQMSGKFVLRLTNSQQPLNLN
                     CQSPPQCTEGSIYFSYF*"
                     /total_prot_seq="MSDKINDDSDTFLARISKQLLLKRTISYEHLAIFISTDLAQL
                     QNQIDAFLAQKNTSGLLLTTRPMLSSRKICFVYSGQGPQWWAMGRQLYKNEPVFRQWIQ
                     RIDAELTKINEDKWQLLDELMETKDEKTSRINDTNIAQPSIFAIQVALTALLNSWQIFP
                     DTIVSHSAGEQAAAFVSGRITLEEAIRIVYNRSRLQNRNTRQGGRMLAVSMSEEQVRED
                     LLKGIEHLVSIAVINSPHSVTLSGDEKTIDELFEILTTFHPNVFKARLRIENAFHSHQM
                     DLFNIQNEMLSTLGDISGLPLQDPQQMFNVQCSKARLYSSVYGGYVNEHTPLNAHHWWA
                     NVRECVRFYDAMTSIIQDDAADIFLEISPHPVLATSIDECCELHSLKHLTLPTLKRKED
                     EQTTLLTSLTQLTSSPIVWQHYLESREIKSTDNDSELFETFPSYAFNTTSCWYESKDSV
                     IERLSYRLPSHPLLGIRQWTQQTNPTWRSLININLPQHAFLKDHKIQDAILFPASGYIE
                     LALTASRQLLSSTDDSQSIIVFEQVEFINALVLTEHELTEIFTQIVMPMREWFIYSRPW
                     TTAGQDCIRTSGMSGVDVLKSFTDTKLLNQHSLNEFTLHARGQIKIGDDKQQLPLLTDV
                     PIDRDLCSTLEPDNVYTHLMSRGYQYGPLFRLMQSLHNTQSIVEGEIDCTIASQDNAPV
                     YHLIHPAVLDACLHPALAILPGISTTFIPVSINKITIYGEISTLNSPVQVRAAYHDNIC
                     GIAKQRTYEFDCTICSNDTEMRKPLVSFDRITIQQVQGSQSGQWASNTSVFDKLNILVD
                     LPNQELTTHLDTIMDNYCLKTVWNDERIRIGAADLLPSTEYIIKAHIDSTGNADLIESV
                     EPLNLLAAYYAQMALEDLTLVPIQEQQQESLLAACRSLTIDSKAKPTYHSTQIYLMQLL
                     RQFPRLKPILSVLSTCGQNLRQVLSGQYDGIDVLLGDEKMESELQEIQSLISSHQTYFI
                     FDILNQYLQEKFGKLLAERKLRIFWLGSGNNSDDLRVLLLLLDLSEKTDILIDINYTNS
                     NPHVLEQVEKTFTTQLKDQNRIRIIYDDKFDLFNNENNKNMIVESYDIIFGANKLQGNQ
                     DLSYSLVILRQLLVPNGLLLLLELTDAPLYFDIIYGLIDQWWSPVDHRRALLNINQWTR
                     TIREIDGFETVQTRNTSFGNSFIVVQKSTSSKVLSMLEERQSQAWLIFDDDSTPSMGNA
                     LKSLLPSVNITLLHASNSSSDNICSKIEEMMTTYAQVHIIFAWSLNQKSVNDDSEMAIA
                     QYETNICDTFIHILQTIQTAEPQSHPFVYVITQNVQPGAGSDINPIGSPLIGLARSLAL
                     EYEQHHLKLIDLQSKSSPALIPSLVRTLAEHLIISRYADDLDEIVLQHDKQTDTIHRLE
                     WHYEMLQEKQDINESVKSEQTTIIPHNDADQQPFRLQVAPSRFLDDLTWVPDVKKNILH
                     TDKIEVRVHCVGINFRDVLKSSGRYPYMRPFAQTSNDQAMVDRDTEPGIDFIGTVARTH
                     SNEKVKVGDRVFGMAPGVFHSHVHLSPNEYVRIPDDCNHFTDEQLAALPNACMTVLYSL
                     KYRVNLQPGQTVLVHAATGGTGQACIQYCQSIGARVLATAGTDEKRRFLREHYGIEHVF
                     NSRDLSFVNGVRALLPNGVDIIVNSLSGSFLQESVKLLASQGHFIEWGKRDLFDKKKLS
                     MFDLRDDCSFHVIDITSLYVHRRDIFGQLIEELLQLIIKGVFKPIEPTQAYEPSDIIDI
                     FKQCNNGQMSGKFVLRLTNSQQPLNLNCQSPPQCTEGSIYFSYF*"
                     /DNA="TATTTCTCCATATATAGTTATCTTATTAATAGAAACTGGAATAAAAGTAGTAG
                     AAATTCCAGGTAATATAGCTAAAGCTGGATGTAAACAGGCATCGAGGACAGCTGGATGA
                     ATTAGATGATAGACTGGAGCATTATCTTGACTGGCTATAGTACAATCAATTTCACCTTC
                     GACAATTGATTGTGTGTTATGAAGTGATTGCATCAATCGAAATAAAGGTCCATACTGAT
                     AACCACGTGACATTAGATGTGTATAGACATTATCTGGTTCAAGTGTAGAACATAAATCA
                     CGATCAATGGGTACATCAGTTAGAAGTGGTAATTGTTGTTTGTCATCACCTATCTTAAT
                     TTGACCTCGAGCATGAAGTGTAAATTCGTTTAATGAATGTTGATTAAGTAATTTTGTAT
                     CAGTGAATGATTTAAGAACATCAACACCTGACATGCCTGATGTACGAATACAATCTTGA
                     CCAGCTGTTGTCCATGGTCGACTGTATATAAACCATTCACGCATTGGCATTACTATTTG
                     AGTGAATATTTCTGTCAATTCATGTTCAGTAAGAACGAGTGCATTAATGAATTCAACTT
                     GTTCGAAGACAATAATTGATTGAGAATCGTCAGTCGATGAAAGTAATTGACGACTGGCA
                     GTTAATGCTAATTCAATGTAACCACTAGCTGGAAATAAGATAGCATCTTGAATTTTGTG
                     ATCTTTTAAGAAGGCGTG"
                     /domain_id=25
     BGC_Domain      complement(73974..74570)
                     /type="DH_PKS"
                     /locus_tag="AVAG00591_full_contig_60"
                     /detection_type="HMMER3 PFAM SEED"
                     /bitscore="53.4"
                     /evalue="1.8e-16"
                     /strand=-1
                     /translation="HPLLGIRQWTQQTNPTWRSLININLPQHAFLKDHKIQDAILFPAS
                     GYIELALTASRQLLSSTDDSQSIIVFEQVEFINALVLTEHELTEIFTQIVMPMREWFIY
                     SRPWTTAGQDCIRTSGMSGVDVLKSFTDTKLLNQHSLNEFTLHARGQIKIGDDKQQLPL
                     LTDVPIDRDLCSTLEPDNVYTHLMSRGYQYGPLFRL"
                     /prot_start=465
                     /prot_end=664
                     /overlap_start="MSDKINDDSDTFLARISKQLLLKRTISYEHLAIFISTDLAQLQ
                     NQIDAFLAQKNTSGLLLTTRPMLSSRKICFVYSGQGPQWWAMGRQLYKNEPVFRQWIQR
                     IDAELTKINEDKWQLLDELMETKDEKTSRINDTNIAQPSIFAIQVALTALLNSWQIFPD
                     TIVSHSAGEQAAAFVSGRITLEEAIRIVYNRSRLQNRNTRQGGRMLAVSMSEEQVREDL
                     LKGIEHLVSIAVINSPHSVTLSGDEKTIDELFEILTTFHPNVFKARLRIENAFHSHQMD
                     LFNIQNEMLSTLGDISGLPLQDPQQMFNVQCSKARLYSSVYGGYVNEHTPLNAHHWWAN
                     VRECVRFYDAMTSIIQDDAADIFLEISPHPVLATSIDECCELHSLKHLTLPTLKRKEDE
                     QTTLLTSLTQLTSSPIVWQHYLESREIKSTDNDSELFETFPSYAFNTTSCWYESKDSVI
                     ERLSYRLPS"
                     /overlap_end="MQSLHNTQSIVEGEIDCTIASQDNAPVYHLIHPAVLDACLHPALA
                     ILPGISTTFIPVSINKITIYGEISTLNSPVQVRAAYHDNICGIAKQRTYEFDCTICSND
                     TEMRKPLVSFDRITIQQVQGSQSGQWASNTSVFDKLNILVDLPNQELTTHLDTIMDNYC
                     LKTVWNDERIRIGAADLLPSTEYIIKAHIDSTGNADLIESVEPLNLLAAYYAQMALEDL
                     TLVPIQEQQQESLLAACRSLTIDSKAKPTYHSTQIYLMQLLRQFPRLKPILSVLSTCGQ
                     NLRQVLSGQYDGIDVLLGDEKMESELQEIQSLISSHQTYFIFDILNQYLQEKFGKLLAE
                     RKLRIFWLGSGNNSDDLRVLLLLLDLSEKTDILIDINYTNSNPHVLEQVEKTFTTQLKD
                     QNRIRIIYDDKFDLFNNENNKNMIVESYDIIFGANKLQGNQDLSYSLVILRQLLVPNGL
                     LLLLELTDAPLYFDIIYGLIDQWWSPVDHRRALLNINQWTRTIREIDGFETVQTRNTSF
                     GNSFIVVQKSTSSKVLSMLEERQSQAWLIFDDDSTPSMGNALKSLLPSVNITLLHASNS
                     SSDNICSKIEEMMTTYAQVHIIFAWSLNQKSVNDDSEMAIAQYETNICDTFIHILQTIQ
                     TAEPQSHPFVYVITQNVQPGAGSDINPIGSPLIGLARSLALEYEQHHLKLIDLQSKSSP
                     ALIPSLVRTLAEHLIISRYADDLDEIVLQHDKQTDTIHRLEWHYEMLQEKQDINESVKS
                     EQTTIIPHNDADQQPFRLQVAPSRFLDDLTWVPDVKKNILHTDKIEVRVHCVGINFRDV
                     LKSSGRYPYMRPFAQTSNDQAMVDRDTEPGIDFIGTVARTHSNEKVKVGDRVFGMAPGV
                     FHSHVHLSPNEYVRIPDDCNHFTDEQLAALPNACMTVLYSLKYRVNLQPGQTVLVHAAT
                     GGTGQACIQYCQSIGARVLATAGTDEKRRFLREHYGIEHVFNSRDLSFVNGVRALLPNG
                     VDIIVNSLSGSFLQESVKLLASQGHFIEWGKRDLFDKKKLSMFDLRDDCSFHVIDITSL
                     YVHRRDIFGQLIEELLQLIIKGVFKPIEPTQAYEPSDIIDIFKQCNNGQMSGKFVLRLT
                     NSQQPLNLNCQSPPQCTEGSIYFSYF*"
                     /total_prot_seq="MSDKINDDSDTFLARISKQLLLKRTISYEHLAIFISTDLAQL
                     QNQIDAFLAQKNTSGLLLTTRPMLSSRKICFVYSGQGPQWWAMGRQLYKNEPVFRQWIQ
                     RIDAELTKINEDKWQLLDELMETKDEKTSRINDTNIAQPSIFAIQVALTALLNSWQIFP
                     DTIVSHSAGEQAAAFVSGRITLEEAIRIVYNRSRLQNRNTRQGGRMLAVSMSEEQVRED
                     LLKGIEHLVSIAVINSPHSVTLSGDEKTIDELFEILTTFHPNVFKARLRIENAFHSHQM
                     DLFNIQNEMLSTLGDISGLPLQDPQQMFNVQCSKARLYSSVYGGYVNEHTPLNAHHWWA
                     NVRECVRFYDAMTSIIQDDAADIFLEISPHPVLATSIDECCELHSLKHLTLPTLKRKED
                     EQTTLLTSLTQLTSSPIVWQHYLESREIKSTDNDSELFETFPSYAFNTTSCWYESKDSV
                     IERLSYRLPSHPLLGIRQWTQQTNPTWRSLININLPQHAFLKDHKIQDAILFPASGYIE
                     LALTASRQLLSSTDDSQSIIVFEQVEFINALVLTEHELTEIFTQIVMPMREWFIYSRPW
                     TTAGQDCIRTSGMSGVDVLKSFTDTKLLNQHSLNEFTLHARGQIKIGDDKQQLPLLTDV
                     PIDRDLCSTLEPDNVYTHLMSRGYQYGPLFRLMQSLHNTQSIVEGEIDCTIASQDNAPV
                     YHLIHPAVLDACLHPALAILPGISTTFIPVSINKITIYGEISTLNSPVQVRAAYHDNIC
                     GIAKQRTYEFDCTICSNDTEMRKPLVSFDRITIQQVQGSQSGQWASNTSVFDKLNILVD
                     LPNQELTTHLDTIMDNYCLKTVWNDERIRIGAADLLPSTEYIIKAHIDSTGNADLIESV
                     EPLNLLAAYYAQMALEDLTLVPIQEQQQESLLAACRSLTIDSKAKPTYHSTQIYLMQLL
                     RQFPRLKPILSVLSTCGQNLRQVLSGQYDGIDVLLGDEKMESELQEIQSLISSHQTYFI
                     FDILNQYLQEKFGKLLAERKLRIFWLGSGNNSDDLRVLLLLLDLSEKTDILIDINYTNS
                     NPHVLEQVEKTFTTQLKDQNRIRIIYDDKFDLFNNENNKNMIVESYDIIFGANKLQGNQ
                     DLSYSLVILRQLLVPNGLLLLLELTDAPLYFDIIYGLIDQWWSPVDHRRALLNINQWTR
                     TIREIDGFETVQTRNTSFGNSFIVVQKSTSSKVLSMLEERQSQAWLIFDDDSTPSMGNA
                     LKSLLPSVNITLLHASNSSSDNICSKIEEMMTTYAQVHIIFAWSLNQKSVNDDSEMAIA
                     QYETNICDTFIHILQTIQTAEPQSHPFVYVITQNVQPGAGSDINPIGSPLIGLARSLAL
                     EYEQHHLKLIDLQSKSSPALIPSLVRTLAEHLIISRYADDLDEIVLQHDKQTDTIHRLE
                     WHYEMLQEKQDINESVKSEQTTIIPHNDADQQPFRLQVAPSRFLDDLTWVPDVKKNILH
                     TDKIEVRVHCVGINFRDVLKSSGRYPYMRPFAQTSNDQAMVDRDTEPGIDFIGTVARTH
                     SNEKVKVGDRVFGMAPGVFHSHVHLSPNEYVRIPDDCNHFTDEQLAALPNACMTVLYSL
                     KYRVNLQPGQTVLVHAATGGTGQACIQYCQSIGARVLATAGTDEKRRFLREHYGIEHVF
                     NSRDLSFVNGVRALLPNGVDIIVNSLSGSFLQESVKLLASQGHFIEWGKRDLFDKKKLS
                     MFDLRDDCSFHVIDITSLYVHRRDIFGQLIEELLQLIIKGVFKPIEPTQAYEPSDIIDI
                     FKQCNNGQMSGKFVLRLTNSQQPLNLNCQSPPQCTEGSIYFSYF*"
                     /DNA="CAATCGAAATAAAGGTCCATACTGATAACCACGTGACATTAGATGTGTATAGA
                     CATTATCTGGTTCAAGTGTAGAACATAAATCACGATCAATGGGTACATCAGTTAGAAGT
                     GGTAATTGTTGTTTGTCATCACCTATCTTAATTTGACCTCGAGCATGAAGTGTAAATTC
                     GTTTAATGAATGTTGATTAAGTAATTTTGTATCAGTGAATGATTTAAGAACATCAACAC
                     CTGACATGCCTGATGTACGAATACAATCTTGACCAGCTGTTGTCCATGGTCGACTGTAT
                     ATAAACCATTCACGCATTGGCATTACTATTTGAGTGAATATTTCTGTCAATTCATGTTC
                     AGTAAGAACGAGTGCATTAATGAATTCAACTTGTTCGAAGACAATAATTGATTGAGAAT
                     CGTCAGTCGATGAAAGTAATTGACGACTGGCAGTTAATGCTAATTCAATGTAACCACTA
                     GCTGGAAATAAGATAGCATCTTGAATTTTGTGATCTTTTAAGAAGGCGTGTTGAGGAAG
                     ATTGATATTGATGAGACTTCTCCATGTTGGATTAGTCTGTTGAGTCCATTGACGAATGC
                     CCAGAAGTGGATG"
                     /domain_id=26
     BGC_Domain      complement(74787..75746)
                     /type="AT_PKS"
                     /locus_tag="AVAG00591_full_contig_60"
                     /detection_type="HMMER3 PFAM SEED"
                     /bitscore="239.1"
                     /evalue="4.4e-73"
                     /strand=-1
                     /translation="VYSGQGPQWWAMGRQLYKNEPVFRQWIQRIDAELTKINEDKWQLL
                     DELMETKDEKTSRINDTNIAQPSIFAIQVALTALLNSWQIFPDTIVSHSAGEQAAAFVS
                     GRITLEEAIRIVYNRSRLQNRNTRQGGRMLAVSMSEEQVREDLLKGIEHLVSIAVINSP
                     HSVTLSGDEKTIDELFEILTTFHPNVFKARLRIENAFHSHQMDLFNIQNEMLSTLGDIS
                     GLPLQDPQQMFNVQCSKARLYSSVYGGYVNEHTPLNAHHWWANVRECVRFYDAMTSIIQ
                     DDAADIFLEISPHPVLATSIDECCELHSLKHLTLPTLKR"
                     /prot_start=73
                     /prot_end=393
                     /overlap_start="MSDKINDDSDTFLARISKQLLLKRTISYEHLAIFISTDLAQLQ
                     NQIDAFLAQKNTSGLLLTTRPMLSSRKICF"
                     /overlap_end="KEDEQTTLLTSLTQLTSSPIVWQHYLESREIKSTDNDSELFETFP
                     SYAFNTTSCWYESKDSVIERLSYRLPSHPLLGIRQWTQQTNPTWRSLININLPQHAFLK
                     DHKIQDAILFPASGYIELALTASRQLLSSTDDSQSIIVFEQVEFINALVLTEHELTEIF
                     TQIVMPMREWFIYSRPWTTAGQDCIRTSGMSGVDVLKSFTDTKLLNQHSLNEFTLHARG
                     QIKIGDDKQQLPLLTDVPIDRDLCSTLEPDNVYTHLMSRGYQYGPLFRLMQSLHNTQSI
                     VEGEIDCTIASQDNAPVYHLIHPAVLDACLHPALAILPGISTTFIPVSINKITIYGEIS
                     TLNSPVQVRAAYHDNICGIAKQRTYEFDCTICSNDTEMRKPLVSFDRITIQQVQGSQSG
                     QWASNTSVFDKLNILVDLPNQELTTHLDTIMDNYCLKTVWNDERIRIGAADLLPSTEYI
                     IKAHIDSTGNADLIESVEPLNLLAAYYAQMALEDLTLVPIQEQQQESLLAACRSLTIDS
                     KAKPTYHSTQIYLMQLLRQFPRLKPILSVLSTCGQNLRQVLSGQYDGIDVLLGDEKMES
                     ELQEIQSLISSHQTYFIFDILNQYLQEKFGKLLAERKLRIFWLGSGNNSDDLRVLLLLL
                     DLSEKTDILIDINYTNSNPHVLEQVEKTFTTQLKDQNRIRIIYDDKFDLFNNENNKNMI
                     VESYDIIFGANKLQGNQDLSYSLVILRQLLVPNGLLLLLELTDAPLYFDIIYGLIDQWW
                     SPVDHRRALLNINQWTRTIREIDGFETVQTRNTSFGNSFIVVQKSTSSKVLSMLEERQS
                     QAWLIFDDDSTPSMGNALKSLLPSVNITLLHASNSSSDNICSKIEEMMTTYAQVHIIFA
                     WSLNQKSVNDDSEMAIAQYETNICDTFIHILQTIQTAEPQSHPFVYVITQNVQPGAGSD
                     INPIGSPLIGLARSLALEYEQHHLKLIDLQSKSSPALIPSLVRTLAEHLIISRYADDLD
                     EIVLQHDKQTDTIHRLEWHYEMLQEKQDINESVKSEQTTIIPHNDADQQPFRLQVAPSR
                     FLDDLTWVPDVKKNILHTDKIEVRVHCVGINFRDVLKSSGRYPYMRPFAQTSNDQAMVD
                     RDTEPGIDFIGTVARTHSNEKVKVGDRVFGMAPGVFHSHVHLSPNEYVRIPDDCNHFTD
                     EQLAALPNACMTVLYSLKYRVNLQPGQTVLVHAATGGTGQACIQYCQSIGARVLATAGT
                     DEKRRFLREHYGIEHVFNSRDLSFVNGVRALLPNGVDIIVNSLSGSFLQESVKLLASQG
                     HFIEWGKRDLFDKKKLSMFDLRDDCSFHVIDITSLYVHRRDIFGQLIEELLQLIIKGVF
                     KPIEPTQAYEPSDIIDIFKQCNNGQMSGKFVLRLTNSQQPLNLNCQSPPQCTEGSIYFS
                     YF*"
                     /total_prot_seq="MSDKINDDSDTFLARISKQLLLKRTISYEHLAIFISTDLAQL
                     QNQIDAFLAQKNTSGLLLTTRPMLSSRKICFVYSGQGPQWWAMGRQLYKNEPVFRQWIQ
                     RIDAELTKINEDKWQLLDELMETKDEKTSRINDTNIAQPSIFAIQVALTALLNSWQIFP
                     DTIVSHSAGEQAAAFVSGRITLEEAIRIVYNRSRLQNRNTRQGGRMLAVSMSEEQVRED
                     LLKGIEHLVSIAVINSPHSVTLSGDEKTIDELFEILTTFHPNVFKARLRIENAFHSHQM
                     DLFNIQNEMLSTLGDISGLPLQDPQQMFNVQCSKARLYSSVYGGYVNEHTPLNAHHWWA
                     NVRECVRFYDAMTSIIQDDAADIFLEISPHPVLATSIDECCELHSLKHLTLPTLKRKED
                     EQTTLLTSLTQLTSSPIVWQHYLESREIKSTDNDSELFETFPSYAFNTTSCWYESKDSV
                     IERLSYRLPSHPLLGIRQWTQQTNPTWRSLININLPQHAFLKDHKIQDAILFPASGYIE
                     LALTASRQLLSSTDDSQSIIVFEQVEFINALVLTEHELTEIFTQIVMPMREWFIYSRPW
                     TTAGQDCIRTSGMSGVDVLKSFTDTKLLNQHSLNEFTLHARGQIKIGDDKQQLPLLTDV
                     PIDRDLCSTLEPDNVYTHLMSRGYQYGPLFRLMQSLHNTQSIVEGEIDCTIASQDNAPV
                     YHLIHPAVLDACLHPALAILPGISTTFIPVSINKITIYGEISTLNSPVQVRAAYHDNIC
                     GIAKQRTYEFDCTICSNDTEMRKPLVSFDRITIQQVQGSQSGQWASNTSVFDKLNILVD
                     LPNQELTTHLDTIMDNYCLKTVWNDERIRIGAADLLPSTEYIIKAHIDSTGNADLIESV
                     EPLNLLAAYYAQMALEDLTLVPIQEQQQESLLAACRSLTIDSKAKPTYHSTQIYLMQLL
                     RQFPRLKPILSVLSTCGQNLRQVLSGQYDGIDVLLGDEKMESELQEIQSLISSHQTYFI
                     FDILNQYLQEKFGKLLAERKLRIFWLGSGNNSDDLRVLLLLLDLSEKTDILIDINYTNS
                     NPHVLEQVEKTFTTQLKDQNRIRIIYDDKFDLFNNENNKNMIVESYDIIFGANKLQGNQ
                     DLSYSLVILRQLLVPNGLLLLLELTDAPLYFDIIYGLIDQWWSPVDHRRALLNINQWTR
                     TIREIDGFETVQTRNTSFGNSFIVVQKSTSSKVLSMLEERQSQAWLIFDDDSTPSMGNA
                     LKSLLPSVNITLLHASNSSSDNICSKIEEMMTTYAQVHIIFAWSLNQKSVNDDSEMAIA
                     QYETNICDTFIHILQTIQTAEPQSHPFVYVITQNVQPGAGSDINPIGSPLIGLARSLAL
                     EYEQHHLKLIDLQSKSSPALIPSLVRTLAEHLIISRYADDLDEIVLQHDKQTDTIHRLE
                     WHYEMLQEKQDINESVKSEQTTIIPHNDADQQPFRLQVAPSRFLDDLTWVPDVKKNILH
                     TDKIEVRVHCVGINFRDVLKSSGRYPYMRPFAQTSNDQAMVDRDTEPGIDFIGTVARTH
                     SNEKVKVGDRVFGMAPGVFHSHVHLSPNEYVRIPDDCNHFTDEQLAALPNACMTVLYSL
                     KYRVNLQPGQTVLVHAATGGTGQACIQYCQSIGARVLATAGTDEKRRFLREHYGIEHVF
                     NSRDLSFVNGVRALLPNGVDIIVNSLSGSFLQESVKLLASQGHFIEWGKRDLFDKKKLS
                     MFDLRDDCSFHVIDITSLYVHRRDIFGQLIEELLQLIIKGVFKPIEPTQAYEPSDIIDI
                     FKQCNNGQMSGKFVLRLTNSQQPLNLNCQSPPQCTEGSIYFSYF*"
                     /DNA="TCGTTTCAATGTTGGAAGAGTAAGATGTTTCAAAGAATGTAACTCACAACATT
                     CATCAATTGATGTAGCCAATACTGGATGAGGTGAAATTTCAAGAAAGATATCTGCAGCA
                     TCGTCTTGAATTATACTTGTCATTGCATCGTAAAATCGAACACATTCTCGAACGTTAGC
                     CCACCAATGATGAGCATTTAATGGCGTATGCTCATTTACATAGCCACCATAAACACTTG
                     AGTATAGACGAGCTTTACTACATTGTACGTTGAACATTTGTTGTGGATCTTGTAAAGGA
                     AGACCTGAAATATCGCCAAGTGTTGAAAGCATTTCATTCTGAATATTAAATAGATCCAT
                     TTGATGTGAGTGAAAAGCATTTTCAATACGAAGTCGTGCTTTGAACACATTCGGATGAA
                     ATGTTGTAAGAATTTCAAATAATTCATCAATTGTTTTCTCATCTCCACTCAGTGTCACA
                     GAATGTGGACTATTGATGACAGCAATTGAGACAAGATGTTCTATACCTTTGAGAAGGTC
                     TTCTCTCACTTGTTCTTCACTCATCGAGACAGCTAGCATACGACCACCTTGACGAGTGT
                     TACGATTTTGAAGACGTGATCGATTATAAACGATACGAATAGCTTCTTCTAATGTAATA
                     CGACCTGAAACAAAAGCAGCTGCTTGTTCTCCAGCACTGTGTGATACGATAGTATCAGG
                     AAAGATTTGCCACGAGTTGAGAAGAGCAGTTAGAGCAACTTGAATAGCAAATATTGAAG
                     GTTGAGCGATGTTGGTATCATTAATACGAGATGTCTTTTCATCTTTTGTCTCCATAAGT
                     TCATCTAATAATTGCCATTTATCTTCATTGATTTTTGTCAATTCAGCATCGATTCGTTG
                     TATCCATTGACGAAAGACTGGTTCATTCTTGTATAATTGACGACCCATTGCCCACCATT
                     GAGGTCCTTGACCACTGTAGAC"
                     /domain_id=27
     CDS             complement(75958..76545)
                     /note="ID=1_61;partial=00;start_type=GTG;rbs_motif=None;rbs
                     _spacer=None;gc_cont=0.344;conf=100.00;score=45.82;cscore=4
                     8.18;sscore=-2.37;rscore=-1.10;uscore=0.56;tscore=-1.17;"
                     /locus_tag="AVAG00591_full_contig_61"
                     /strand="-1"
                     /translation="MEAHGTGTPVGDPIEANALGQFFHRSSMDPPLLIGSIKSNLGHTE
                     GAAGIAALIKVAMCMRHRAIPPNMHFTALNPKIEAQRYNLHVVQHYVPFPSVTNNPTII
                     GINSFGMGGNTTHAIVEEYRPQQKKLLNGFHHNHNDQNKLELKQSFVFLFSSKFKFFYS
                     YSFHYFLVLFSKKSRITCQTSRTIQYMVTRNV*"
     BGC_Domain      complement(76156..76323)
                     /type="PF16197_6-Ring#5-Ring_PM"
                     /locus_tag="AVAG00591_full_contig_61"
                     /detection_type="HMMER3 PFAM SEED"
                     /bitscore="36.8"
                     /evalue="1.8e-11"
                     /strand=-1
                     /translation="NPKIEAQRYNLHVVQHYVPFPSVTNNPTIIGINSFGMGGNTTHAI
                     VEEYRPQQKKL"
                     /prot_start=74
                     /prot_end=130
                     /overlap_start="MEAHGTGTPVGDPIEANALGQFFHRSSMDPPLLIGSIKSNLGH
                     TEGAAGIAALIKVAMCMRHRAIPPNMHFTAL"
                     /overlap_end="LNGFHHNHNDQNKLELKQSFVFLFSSKFKFFYSYSFHYFLVLFSK
                     KSRITCQTSRTIQYMVTRNV*"
                     /total_prot_seq="MEAHGTGTPVGDPIEANALGQFFHRSSMDPPLLIGSIKSNLG
                     HTEGAAGIAALIKVAMCMRHRAIPPNMHFTALNPKIEAQRYNLHVVQHYVPFPSVTNNP
                     TIIGINSFGMGGNTTHAIVEEYRPQQKKLLNGFHHNHNDQNKLELKQSFVFLFSSKFKF
                     FYSYSFHYFLVLFSKKSRITCQTSRTIQYMVTRNV*"
                     /DNA="TAATTTTTTCTGTTGTGGTCGATATTCTTCGACAATGGCATGTGTAGTATTAC
                     CACCCATGCCAAAAGAATTGATACCTATAATAGTTGGATTGTTTGTTACAGATGGAAAT
                     GGTACATAATGTTGAACAACATGTAGATTATATCGTTGTGCTTCAATTTTTGGATT"
                     /domain_id=28
     BGC_Domain      complement(76177..76542)
                     /type="KS_PKS"
                     /locus_tag="AVAG00591_full_contig_61"
                     /detection_type="HMMER3 PFAM SEED"
                     /bitscore="140.3"
                     /evalue="3.9e-43"
                     /strand=-1
                     /translation="EAHGTGTPVGDPIEANALGQFFHRSSMDPPLLIGSIKSNLGHTEG
                     AAGIAALIKVAMCMRHRAIPPNMHFTALNPKIEAQRYNLHVVQHYVPFPSVTNNPTIIG
                     INSFGMGGNTTHAIVEEY"
                     /prot_start=1
                     /prot_end=123
                     /overlap_start="M"
                     /overlap_end="RPQQKKLLNGFHHNHNDQNKLELKQSFVFLFSSKFKFFYSYSFHY
                     FLVLFSKKSRITCQTSRTIQYMVTRNV*"
                     /total_prot_seq="MEAHGTGTPVGDPIEANALGQFFHRSSMDPPLLIGSIKSNLG
                     HTEGAAGIAALIKVAMCMRHRAIPPNMHFTALNPKIEAQRYNLHVVQHYVPFPSVTNNP
                     TIIGINSFGMGGNTTHAIVEEYRPQQKKLLNGFHHNHNDQNKLELKQSFVFLFSSKFKF
                     FYSYSFHYFLVLFSKKSRITCQTSRTIQYMVTRNV*"
                     /DNA="ATATTCTTCGACAATGGCATGTGTAGTATTACCACCCATGCCAAAAGAATTGA
                     TACCTATAATAGTTGGATTGTTTGTTACAGATGGAAATGGTACATAATGTTGAACAACA
                     TGTAGATTATATCGTTGTGCTTCAATTTTTGGATTAAGTGCTGTGAAATGCATGTTTGG
                     TGGAATAGCACGATGACGCATACACATTGCAACTTTAATAAGAGCAGCAATACCAGCTG
                     CACCTTCTGTATGTCCAAGATTACTTTTAATAGATCCAATGAGTAATGGTGGATCCATT
                     GATGAACGATGAAAAAATTGACCTAAAGCATTTGCTTCAATGGGATCACCTACTGGTGT
                     ACCAGTACCATGTGCTTC"
                     /domain_id=29
     BGC_Domain      complement(76180..76545)
                     /type="KSQ_PKS"
                     /locus_tag="AVAG00591_full_contig_61"
                     /detection_type="HMMER3 PFAM SEED"
                     /bitscore="137.2"
                     /evalue="2.9e-42"
                     /strand=-1
                     /translation="MEAHGTGTPVGDPIEANALGQFFHRSSMDPPLLIGSIKSNLGHTE
                     GAAGIAALIKVAMCMRHRAIPPNMHFTALNPKIEAQRYNLHVVQHYVPFPSVTNNPTII
                     GINSFGMGGNTTHAIVEE"
                     /prot_start=0
                     /prot_end=122
                     /overlap_start=""
                     /overlap_end="YRPQQKKLLNGFHHNHNDQNKLELKQSFVFLFSSKFKFFYSYSFH
                     YFLVLFSKKSRITCQTSRTIQYMVTRNV*"
                     /total_prot_seq="MEAHGTGTPVGDPIEANALGQFFHRSSMDPPLLIGSIKSNLG
                     HTEGAAGIAALIKVAMCMRHRAIPPNMHFTALNPKIEAQRYNLHVVQHYVPFPSVTNNP
                     TIIGINSFGMGGNTTHAIVEEYRPQQKKLLNGFHHNHNDQNKLELKQSFVFLFSSKFKF
                     FYSYSFHYFLVLFSKKSRITCQTSRTIQYMVTRNV*"
                     /DNA="TTCTTCGACAATGGCATGTGTAGTATTACCACCCATGCCAAAAGAATTGATAC
                     CTATAATAGTTGGATTGTTTGTTACAGATGGAAATGGTACATAATGTTGAACAACATGT
                     AGATTATATCGTTGTGCTTCAATTTTTGGATTAAGTGCTGTGAAATGCATGTTTGGTGG
                     AATAGCACGATGACGCATACACATTGCAACTTTAATAAGAGCAGCAATACCAGCTGCAC
                     CTTCTGTATGTCCAAGATTACTTTTAATAGATCCAATGAGTAATGGTGGATCCATTGAT
                     GAACGATGAAAAAATTGACCTAAAGCATTTGCTTCAATGGGATCACCTACTGGTGTACC
                     AGTACCATGTGCTTCCAC"
                     /domain_id=30
     BGC_Domain      complement(76333..76542)
                     /type="PF02801_6-Ring_PM"
                     /locus_tag="AVAG00591_full_contig_61"
                     /detection_type="HMMER3 PFAM SEED"
                     /bitscore="96.5"
                     /evalue="4.3e-30"
                     /strand=-1
                     /translation="EAHGTGTPVGDPIEANALGQFFHRSSMDPPLLIGSIKSNLGHTEG
                     AAGIAALIKVAMCMRHRAIPPNMHF"
                     /prot_start=1
                     /prot_end=71
                     /overlap_start="M"
                     /overlap_end="TALNPKIEAQRYNLHVVQHYVPFPSVTNNPTIIGINSFGMGGNTT
                     HAIVEEYRPQQKKLLNGFHHNHNDQNKLELKQSFVFLFSSKFKFFYSYSFHYFLVLFSK
                     KSRITCQTSRTIQYMVTRNV*"
                     /total_prot_seq="MEAHGTGTPVGDPIEANALGQFFHRSSMDPPLLIGSIKSNLG
                     HTEGAAGIAALIKVAMCMRHRAIPPNMHFTALNPKIEAQRYNLHVVQHYVPFPSVTNNP
                     TIIGINSFGMGGNTTHAIVEEYRPQQKKLLNGFHHNHNDQNKLELKQSFVFLFSSKFKF
                     FYSYSFHYFLVLFSKKSRITCQTSRTIQYMVTRNV*"
                     /DNA="GAAATGCATGTTTGGTGGAATAGCACGATGACGCATACACATTGCAACTTTAA
                     TAAGAGCAGCAATACCAGCTGCACCTTCTGTATGTCCAAGATTACTTTTAATAGATCCA
                     ATGAGTAATGGTGGATCCATTGATGAACGATGAAAAAATTGACCTAAAGCATTTGCTTC
                     AATGGGATCACCTACTGGTGTACCAGTACCATGTGCTTC"
                     /domain_id=31
     CDS             complement(76751..77563)
                     /note="ID=1_62;partial=00;start_type=ATG;rbs_motif=None;rbs
                     _spacer=None;gc_cont=0.368;conf=100.00;score=102.14;cscore=
                     102.39;sscore=-0.25;rscore=-1.10;uscore=-1.27;tscore=2.76;"
                     /locus_tag="AVAG00591_full_contig_62"
                     /strand="-1"
                     /translation="MTSKVIAQEPIAVVAIACEFAGDIHSATDLWHVLEQSKDVGSAIP
                     QERADLASFSAHMVNQDKDNQLSQNLIRGGYFLSNAQWDTFEQSFFGLSNNEALSIDPA
                     HRLLMLKFVHLIEDAGYTLEKMYGSRTSVHIGQFSTDNALTVSRMKPEFRLRLHGPNAS
                     LYNAAARLAYHFNLNGPNVSLDVACSSSLEAVRQAIQTLRAGEADMAVCGGVNAVYTPE
                     NILSGSLIGAQSPDGRSRSFSIDANGYAKGNIHIYYISLDIILMIYFR*"
     BGC_Domain      complement(76805..77539)
                     /type="KSQ_PKS"
                     /locus_tag="AVAG00591_full_contig_62"
                     /detection_type="HMMER3 PFAM SEED"
                     /bitscore="188.3"
                     /evalue="8.8e-58"
                     /strand=-1
                     /translation="EPIAVVAIACEFAGDIHSATDLWHVLEQSKDVGSAIPQERADLAS
                     FSAHMVNQDKDNQLSQNLIRGGYFLSNAQWDTFEQSFFGLSNNEALSIDPAHRLLMLKF
                     VHLIEDAGYTLEKMYGSRTSVHIGQFSTDNALTVSRMKPEFRLRLHGPNASLYNAAARL
                     AYHFNLNGPNVSLDVACSSSLEAVRQAIQTLRAGEADMAVCGGVNAVYTPENILSGSLI
                     GAQSPDGRSRSFSIDANGYAKGN"
                     /prot_start=8
                     /prot_end=253
                     /overlap_start="MTSKVIAQ"
                     /overlap_end="IHIYYISLDIILMIYFR*"
                     /total_prot_seq="MTSKVIAQEPIAVVAIACEFAGDIHSATDLWHVLEQSKDVGS
                     AIPQERADLASFSAHMVNQDKDNQLSQNLIRGGYFLSNAQWDTFEQSFFGLSNNEALSI
                     DPAHRLLMLKFVHLIEDAGYTLEKMYGSRTSVHIGQFSTDNALTVSRMKPEFRLRLHGP
                     NASLYNAAARLAYHFNLNGPNVSLDVACSSSLEAVRQAIQTLRAGEADMAVCGGVNAVY
                     TPENILSGSLIGAQSPDGRSRSFSIDANGYAKGNIHIYYISLDIILMIYFR*"
                     /DNA="ATTACCTTTAGCATAACCATTTGCATCAATACTAAATGATCGACTTCTTCCAT
                     CTGGTGACTGAGCACCAATAAGTGAACCACTAAGTATATTCTCTGGTGTATAGACAGCA
                     TTGACACCACCACATACTGCCATATCTGCTTCACCTGCTCGAAGAGTTTGTATAGCTTG
                     ACGAACAGCTTCTAATGATGACGAACAAGCGACATCGAGTGACACATTAGGACCATTCA
                     AGTTAAAATGATATGCAAGTCGAGCAGCTGCATTGTAAAGACTTGCATTTGGTCCATGT
                     AATCGTAGTCGAAATTCGGGTTTCATTCGAGACACAGTAAGTGCATTATCTGTAGAGAA
                     TTGACCAATATGTACTGATGTACGTGAACCATACATCTTTTCTAACGTATAACCAGCAT
                     CTTCGATTAAATGTACAAATTTAAGCATCAGTAGACGATGTGCTGGATCAATACTAAGA
                     GCTTCATTATTGGAAAGACCAAAGAAACTTTGTTCAAAGGTATCCCATTGTGCATTAGA
                     GAGAAAATAACCTCCACGAATTAAATTTTGACTAAGTTGATTATCCTTATCTTGATTGA
                     CCATATGAGCACTAAATGAGGCAAGATCAGCACGTTCTTGTGGAATAGCACTGCCAACA
                     TCTTTACTCTGTTCTAATACATGCCATAAATCTGTTGCCGAATGTATATCTCCAGCAAA
                     TTCACATGCGATAGCTACAACAGCTATCGGTTC"
                     /domain_id=32
     BGC_Domain      complement(76808..77539)
                     /type="PF00109_5-Ring_PM"
                     /locus_tag="AVAG00591_full_contig_62"
                     /detection_type="HMMER3 PFAM SEED"
                     /bitscore="161.6"
                     /evalue="9.9e-50"
                     /strand=-1
                     /translation="EPIAVVAIACEFAGDIHSATDLWHVLEQSKDVGSAIPQERADLAS
                     FSAHMVNQDKDNQLSQNLIRGGYFLSNAQWDTFEQSFFGLSNNEALSIDPAHRLLMLKF
                     VHLIEDAGYTLEKMYGSRTSVHIGQFSTDNALTVSRMKPEFRLRLHGPNASLYNAAARL
                     AYHFNLNGPNVSLDVACSSSLEAVRQAIQTLRAGEADMAVCGGVNAVYTPENILSGSLI
                     GAQSPDGRSRSFSIDANGYAKG"
                     /prot_start=8
                     /prot_end=252
                     /overlap_start="MTSKVIAQ"
                     /overlap_end="NIHIYYISLDIILMIYFR*"
                     /total_prot_seq="MTSKVIAQEPIAVVAIACEFAGDIHSATDLWHVLEQSKDVGS
                     AIPQERADLASFSAHMVNQDKDNQLSQNLIRGGYFLSNAQWDTFEQSFFGLSNNEALSI
                     DPAHRLLMLKFVHLIEDAGYTLEKMYGSRTSVHIGQFSTDNALTVSRMKPEFRLRLHGP
                     NASLYNAAARLAYHFNLNGPNVSLDVACSSSLEAVRQAIQTLRAGEADMAVCGGVNAVY
                     TPENILSGSLIGAQSPDGRSRSFSIDANGYAKGNIHIYYISLDIILMIYFR*"
                     /DNA="ACCTTTAGCATAACCATTTGCATCAATACTAAATGATCGACTTCTTCCATCTG
                     GTGACTGAGCACCAATAAGTGAACCACTAAGTATATTCTCTGGTGTATAGACAGCATTG
                     ACACCACCACATACTGCCATATCTGCTTCACCTGCTCGAAGAGTTTGTATAGCTTGACG
                     AACAGCTTCTAATGATGACGAACAAGCGACATCGAGTGACACATTAGGACCATTCAAGT
                     TAAAATGATATGCAAGTCGAGCAGCTGCATTGTAAAGACTTGCATTTGGTCCATGTAAT
                     CGTAGTCGAAATTCGGGTTTCATTCGAGACACAGTAAGTGCATTATCTGTAGAGAATTG
                     ACCAATATGTACTGATGTACGTGAACCATACATCTTTTCTAACGTATAACCAGCATCTT
                     CGATTAAATGTACAAATTTAAGCATCAGTAGACGATGTGCTGGATCAATACTAAGAGCT
                     TCATTATTGGAAAGACCAAAGAAACTTTGTTCAAAGGTATCCCATTGTGCATTAGAGAG
                     AAAATAACCTCCACGAATTAAATTTTGACTAAGTTGATTATCCTTATCTTGATTGACCA
                     TATGAGCACTAAATGAGGCAAGATCAGCACGTTCTTGTGGAATAGCACTGCCAACATCT
                     TTACTCTGTTCTAATACATGCCATAAATCTGTTGCCGAATGTATATCTCCAGCAAATTC
                     ACATGCGATAGCTACAACAGCTATCGGTTC"
                     /domain_id=33
     BGC_Domain      complement(76808..77533)
                     /type="KS_PKS"
                     /locus_tag="AVAG00591_full_contig_62"
                     /detection_type="HMMER3 PFAM SEED"
                     /bitscore="181.1"
                     /evalue="1.6e-55"
                     /strand=-1
                     /translation="IAVVAIACEFAGDIHSATDLWHVLEQSKDVGSAIPQERADLASFS
                     AHMVNQDKDNQLSQNLIRGGYFLSNAQWDTFEQSFFGLSNNEALSIDPAHRLLMLKFVH
                     LIEDAGYTLEKMYGSRTSVHIGQFSTDNALTVSRMKPEFRLRLHGPNASLYNAAARLAY
                     HFNLNGPNVSLDVACSSSLEAVRQAIQTLRAGEADMAVCGGVNAVYTPENILSGSLIGA
                     QSPDGRSRSFSIDANGYAKG"
                     /prot_start=10
                     /prot_end=252
                     /overlap_start="MTSKVIAQEP"
                     /overlap_end="NIHIYYISLDIILMIYFR*"
                     /total_prot_seq="MTSKVIAQEPIAVVAIACEFAGDIHSATDLWHVLEQSKDVGS
                     AIPQERADLASFSAHMVNQDKDNQLSQNLIRGGYFLSNAQWDTFEQSFFGLSNNEALSI
                     DPAHRLLMLKFVHLIEDAGYTLEKMYGSRTSVHIGQFSTDNALTVSRMKPEFRLRLHGP
                     NASLYNAAARLAYHFNLNGPNVSLDVACSSSLEAVRQAIQTLRAGEADMAVCGGVNAVY
                     TPENILSGSLIGAQSPDGRSRSFSIDANGYAKGNIHIYYISLDIILMIYFR*"
                     /DNA="ACCTTTAGCATAACCATTTGCATCAATACTAAATGATCGACTTCTTCCATCTG
                     GTGACTGAGCACCAATAAGTGAACCACTAAGTATATTCTCTGGTGTATAGACAGCATTG
                     ACACCACCACATACTGCCATATCTGCTTCACCTGCTCGAAGAGTTTGTATAGCTTGACG
                     AACAGCTTCTAATGATGACGAACAAGCGACATCGAGTGACACATTAGGACCATTCAAGT
                     TAAAATGATATGCAAGTCGAGCAGCTGCATTGTAAAGACTTGCATTTGGTCCATGTAAT
                     CGTAGTCGAAATTCGGGTTTCATTCGAGACACAGTAAGTGCATTATCTGTAGAGAATTG
                     ACCAATATGTACTGATGTACGTGAACCATACATCTTTTCTAACGTATAACCAGCATCTT
                     CGATTAAATGTACAAATTTAAGCATCAGTAGACGATGTGCTGGATCAATACTAAGAGCT
                     TCATTATTGGAAAGACCAAAGAAACTTTGTTCAAAGGTATCCCATTGTGCATTAGAGAG
                     AAAATAACCTCCACGAATTAAATTTTGACTAAGTTGATTATCCTTATCTTGATTGACCA
                     TATGAGCACTAAATGAGGCAAGATCAGCACGTTCTTGTGGAATAGCACTGCCAACATCT
                     TTACTCTGTTCTAATACATGCCATAAATCTGTTGCCGAATGTATATCTCCAGCAAATTC
                     ACATGCGATAGCTACAACAGCTAT"
                     /domain_id=34
     CDS             81077..82519
                     /note="ID=1_63;partial=00;start_type=ATG;rbs_motif=None;rbs
                     _spacer=None;gc_cont=0.291;conf=100.00;score=171.99;cscore=
                     170.40;sscore=1.59;rscore=-1.10;uscore=-0.07;tscore=2.76;"
                     /locus_tag="AVAG00591_full_contig_63"
                     /strand="1"
                     /translation="MQTESFSERSIRTRDYLSKTRQQNAENLTLIWFDTSISENSDAKK
                     YSIFIDEFHHIFNDIHVFNDIDIFIDYITDIKNEYIFLIITNSSTIQTSLEQILNQLRQ
                     IHLFYIFYEEKTSNQQELYLEKHKKCRGIFSSITNICAQLRKDVKICEHNLIGFNVIGN
                     EDSTNDEQEANFMYAQLLKEYLKDIANNETSNLTEMIEYCRRKYVDNHQELNRIDELEK
                     NYQNHSSIWWYTRDGFMYKMLNKALRLQDIETFYAMRLFVKELHGQLVYLHHYQQNNSI
                     NSSDFNEIILYRGQQMSSNEFLKLKNNQGGLLSINSFLSTSKNRDVAEMFAGNNALLDD
                     NMTAVLLKIHARNNDTDMPVFAQIDEISFFGDGENEVLFSMGTVFRIESIIQQNSHDDF
                     WLVELTLTNANDPQLTELTRYMREQVQHATPRDRLYNLLLNIGKYTEAKQFLQLALNEV
                     NNSDQQSQAALHHQIGFIYHEM*"
     CDS             82568..83179
                     /note="ID=1_64;partial=00;start_type=TTG;rbs_motif=None;rbs
                     _spacer=None;gc_cont=0.291;conf=100.00;score=74.41;cscore=8
                     3.00;sscore=-8.59;rscore=-1.10;uscore=0.91;tscore=-9.15;"
                     /locus_tag="AVAG00591_full_contig_64"
                     /strand="1"
                     /translation="MSYLSDDDPEFALTFANMSGVYRELGQLDVALIYIQQALDIDQRH
                     SNHETILAARFHCMGMILHDQNKIDEAIEQFEKVLTIWMRNLPSTHPTIAESLNNLATI
                     YYEQKHYDQALNMYKKCLDIETKSLLIEHPSLAITYNNIAFTYYHKGFYQDALDHSLKA
                     IELSTRALGERHPNTQSFQNTLQIIRQKLTSLIENENEDH*"
     CDS             complement(83295..83429)
                     /note="ID=1_65;partial=00;start_type=ATG;rbs_motif=None;rbs
                     _spacer=None;gc_cont=0.363;conf=71.61;score=4.02;cscore=4.8
                     0;sscore=-0.78;rscore=-2.08;uscore=0.49;tscore=1.46;"
                     /locus_tag="AVAG00591_full_contig_65"
                     /strand="-1"
                     /translation="MAKNTQKKRKRIREAHAERALDAKYKLQRYRTERKENNNRERIT*
                     "
     CDS             83617..83922
                     /note="ID=1_66;partial=00;start_type=ATG;rbs_motif=None;rbs
                     _spacer=None;gc_cont=0.281;conf=99.54;score=23.43;cscore=23
                     .11;sscore=0.32;rscore=-1.10;uscore=-1.34;tscore=2.76;"
                     /locus_tag="AVAG00591_full_contig_66"
                     /strand="1"
                     /translation="MDNHRLRAIILKLQDRLSNDDRKRLHFYLGNDVPRRIRDDPTLSG
                     TLSLMDSLFDQDKINEKDFTFLINAFDEIQCIDAMKLLRGKFFVLFILNLFPFVFY*"
     CDS             83909..84229
                     /note="ID=1_67;partial=00;start_type=TTG;rbs_motif=None;rbs
                     _spacer=None;gc_cont=0.265;conf=98.50;score=18.20;cscore=27
                     .00;sscore=-8.80;rscore=-1.10;uscore=0.26;tscore=-9.15;"
                     /locus_tag="AVAG00591_full_contig_67"
                     /strand="1"
                     /translation="MYFINLEYRRHNQSDGQNQSVESLSMIMPPMLNQILEDQHQNEDK
                     YSMPQRKHLTIFIFYIYRKSNLVLVNEKNTCGNNTNINQIPMMNSNEKPQPPTYKRKQL
                     VN*"
     CDS             84236..84523
                     /note="ID=1_68;partial=00;start_type=ATG;rbs_motif=None;rbs
                     _spacer=None;gc_cont=0.233;conf=93.80;score=11.82;cscore=9.
                     99;sscore=1.82;rscore=-1.10;uscore=-1.05;tscore=2.76;"
                     /locus_tag="AVAG00591_full_contig_68"
                     /strand="1"
                     /translation="MWKFLLLFILLLIVGCGILIFFSIKNFIDIDRLKILHNLFIVRIQ
                     LLETSNNQSIEKIQELKYKMEQFRKTRNYFNRVVLKSKLDSINTYFLMIA*"
     CDS             84772..85734
                     /note="ID=1_69;partial=00;start_type=TTG;rbs_motif=None;rbs
                     _spacer=None;gc_cont=0.388;conf=100.00;score=105.55;cscore=
                     114.80;sscore=-9.25;rscore=-1.10;uscore=1.65;tscore=-9.15;"
                     /locus_tag="AVAG00591_full_contig_69"
                     /strand="1"
                     /translation="MILNFASYFNFISAPLRSPSIDIYPNAKWTENGVTVAGGKEAGNK
                     ANQLYQPLGLYVDDNETVYVSEWENNRITEWKSGAENGRVVAGGNSTYKLANPRDVILD
                     KIGNSLIICDRSNRRVVQWRRENGTNGETMISNISCWGLTMDEKGSLYVTDDERHEVRR
                     YERGESEGIVVAGGKGGGNRLDQLSQPTYVFVDQDRSVYVSEYNNHRVMKWEEGAKQGI
                     IVAGGHNTGNELKQLYFPEGIVVDRLGTVYVADAGNARIMRWIKGATQGNIIVGGKNRG
                     GQSNQLNWPVGLSFDRHGNFYVGDTRNHRVQKFILSSNE*"
     CDS             complement(85915..87336)
                     /note="ID=1_70;partial=00;start_type=ATG;rbs_motif=None;rbs
                     _spacer=None;gc_cont=0.405;conf=100.00;score=74.74;cscore=7
                     6.39;sscore=-1.65;rscore=-1.10;uscore=-2.66;tscore=2.76;"
                     /locus_tag="AVAG00591_full_contig_70"
                     /strand="-1"
                     /translation="MSDMLKKIFNKRSIEQLYVYILILVAFSGGTSTRILPSRKQSTSP
                     VGQTRGVNSMREQFRQNMQKYFESSTTGKGLIDFLSLAHPDRIGIHIDNNDYLHLSYDP
                     NLFVSDARIFDAYNVIPKIENTAFQTSLSQKQTVPIHRQGSDNIMSGVFLQQDCLQDQV
                     SDLLAKQILGKDSVYLAQSGYAANYGLLQAIVIPATSHVYIDTAAHESLWQGASRGIIH
                     KIKHNCLDDLEQNLRKFGSGIIVVDSLYSAKGSIANLVELCDLKELYNCMLVVDESHSI
                     GLYGPHGRGLAALANVTNRIDFITGSLAKAYCVRAGFIAGRVQEVLYVREKSSSSIFSS
                     ALMTWDLQRLQRAIAIIYNADNKRKRLMDIARVVRHAAVTLKFDVEQPSLPSPILCLNG
                     GPNILSKKLQIYFENAGISGAIFVAPATPPTRSILRLTLHAGLSDEDVARIISTLESIA
                     RCHRADLPHTFLKHS*"
     CDS             complement(89611..89748)
                     /note="ID=1_71;partial=00;start_type=ATG;rbs_motif=None;rbs
                     _spacer=None;gc_cont=0.384;conf=86.99;score=8.27;cscore=10.
                     63;sscore=-2.36;rscore=-2.03;uscore=-1.17;tscore=1.49;"
                     /locus_tag="AVAG00591_full_contig_71"
                     /strand="-1"
                     /translation="MWSIRTAKYKAQVTDGQITSVTVELIEDGTIIHSRTVTEQEYRRG
                     *"
     CDS             complement(90324..90641)
                     /note="ID=1_72;partial=00;start_type=TTG;rbs_motif=None;rbs
                     _spacer=None;gc_cont=0.362;conf=99.60;score=24.03;cscore=34
                     .27;sscore=-10.24;rscore=-1.10;uscore=0.65;tscore=-9.15;"
                     /locus_tag="AVAG00591_full_contig_72"
                     /strand="-1"
                     /translation="MLFSYDLGDIIIERWLPYGPLPERRTIVEEASGAAVAYPEPRNKI
                     IVYEHIEPHVVRQFEREGVIREDPANYVARYGDSLLDSTTLIKMARNAGVFEDLVNFFF
                     I*"
     CDS             complement(90975..91511)
                     /note="ID=1_73;partial=00;start_type=TTG;rbs_motif=None;rbs
                     _spacer=None;gc_cont=0.330;conf=99.98;score=36.92;cscore=46
                     .23;sscore=-9.31;rscore=-1.10;uscore=1.58;tscore=-9.15;"
                     /locus_tag="AVAG00591_full_contig_73"
                     /strand="-1"
                     /translation="MIRIGTESKNQEFFVKIISLYIYRIDKDEFRKWASNNEGMSSSTY
                     ETSTNGVYLRNTSGSRLNRNNYETSTSEIYLNGNNTRRLQRNTYDTRGTVTVTNDLTNE
                     SVIETNSLEETDRYLERAINIYRDRNPLVIRKAVVDKPVTYQQRILVRYLQPPAVRPPG
                     VIKRIFVNTILLMFI*"
     CDS             93416..94369
                     /note="ID=1_74;partial=00;start_type=GTG;rbs_motif=GGA/GAG/
                     AGG;rbs_spacer=5-10bp;gc_cont=0.435;conf=100.00;score=47.90
                     ;cscore=48.08;sscore=-0.18;rscore=2.17;uscore=-1.17;tscore=
                     -1.17;"
                     /locus_tag="AVAG00591_full_contig_74"
                     /strand="1"
                     /translation="MLLLHEFRLGHKATEAANSICGTMGQGLVSTGNAQRWFNHFKNGD
                     LELDDVPRSGRPMELDVDLLKQLIEQDPRSTLRCLAEQLGCSHTTVEKHLKELGKTWKY
                     GVWIPHELSSHQLQQRVDTCMDLITSHRNYQWLSNLITGDEKWVLNVNYTRGRQWLSTG
                     QTGVATPKTDPHPKKLMLSVWWSIKGVIHWEILLNSYTITTDLYCQQLDRVAQKLEGKQ
                     DRVYFLHDNARPHIAQLTREKLLKLGWITVPHPPYSPDLAPTDYHLFRSLSNDLRDKKF
                     KDESDVKRSLSSSLMKNLRTSTSAGSCLCQNVRDKW*"
ORIGIN
        1 tttcgataga ccagtaatat tgtaatatgc agtatcatcc agagaagcat cattatcaaa
       61 atcaaatgct atgttgcttt gagtaactgt acgaaagctg ttgaatattt tctcaatgtc
      121 ttgagaagta aaagaaacaa gatcagaatc aaatggaata attcgatgaa tggcttcata
      181 agacaattgt cctctgcaga aatgatcgcc acaacaacga gctccaggtg atatatatat
      241 tcctcgtttg ataaacaatg tattcctatc ttcttcattt aatcgagttc gattattgca
      301 gtttctcact ccacaaacaa tacaagaact aaacagataa taaaaataag atccctaaaa
      361 acatcttttc atattttact tttcatcttt gctacatcga ttcactctga tctttactga
      421 ttcaatttgt tttgatgtct gagtagattt tgtgttattt ttctcttcta aacccatatt
      481 ctatatatac aaaaaatatt tcacatgtta aagttacatg agatattact tcttcaattt
      541 catcgtcgtt ttcattcaat ttatcatcat caataaggtc atcaatctgg tcctttgttt
      601 tacgatacca tctttcatac tttgatcggc atcctttgca aacataagac gtacaatcgt
      661 gtcttttatg acaccgagca gagagatata gtttcagcaa taaattagtg atcggtcgtg
      721 cattatcaac aactgtatta cactgaaaac atcttgcccg aggattacga ggcattgtat
      781 attgtcaaat taacggtaac gaattgaacg ttaaacaaaa tatatatgac agaacggaaa
      841 aaaatgacgt catcatcgtc aacgaatagt tctgtcttta agtatctttt ttaaaatgaa
      901 gtatttctca tttgaaattg acctaacaaa ttgaattaaa ataataaagt tgttcttaca
      961 gaaatttcaa aatgttaata ttgactaatg tcgaaaaatt acaagatata ttaacatgtc
     1021 atcattttaa ggctgaaaaa tgttgctttt taacacaaaa gatataagaa ttttttattt
     1081 gagatatgtc tgaatatcct ttgaatgaaa attatattaa ctgtcgcttc tatcaaaaac
     1141 aataattaaa taataattga ctaatacata aaaaaagtga atttttcgtg catcgaacat
     1201 agtttttgac ttttatgaat accgggacca actcgaaatt aaatgattta tataccagtt
     1261 tgtagcgctt tcttcgctct atcaaatggt atataagcga aagcggctca cgcaaaaaat
     1321 gtattgaaaa agtcaaaatt agataaaata atgtataaaa taatatattt ttaatagtag
     1381 taaattatag aaaaatagta gtaataattg gtttaaagac atgatcttta tatagaacga
     1441 tgcagaattc aatgctcttt ccaatgaaga taaaatgagc tttatatatt tttcaaaggt
     1501 tttctgtttt agtcaaaaac tggcccatta taaatacaaa taatatgtat aaaagcccct
     1561 ataatatttt atgatatttt cacatgaaag catgttcaaa tacgcttagt attgcttgaa
     1621 tttgctctaa tatagcttat ctcactttcc tagaacaatt tctcgacgaa gttttgataa
     1681 attcctttga gcccattttc cattgcttat acgcccctgt cctttaaagt agagctgtga
     1741 tgtggtatgg tatattccta catgatcata aggactttta catatacatg atgtatgagt
     1801 gttttccttt cgttcttggt ctttttccta tatgcacata tatatatata tatacacgtt
     1861 tctctatatg tatatatgtg tgtgtgaaga tatacatata tcttacgttt ctcttctctc
     1921 tctctctttc cgatctactt gtctctctat ttccaataaa gaactcttca tatatattca
     1981 cttaaatata tacgttcatt gcttggaact acaagacgtg acagaaagtg atgatgagat
     2041 tatcgaataa gatatatgaa tatttttact attgcaaatt acgatagttt ttgaaatctt
     2101 ataagaaaaa ggaacaatcg atgcgtgatg aattatgtat tttaaaattt aagaatttta
     2161 tattgtattt gatgaattag tggaaataaa ttactaaata tttgtgacat gatgacatgt
     2221 tgtttataaa aagaaagttc ttgctaagtt cacagtttga aaaccataaa atatattttc
     2281 taagtataca tgaagcataa tgatagagag aaaaaataga gcagaatttc ctttcaattt
     2341 cgattatatc actgaataag tatataaata tgttgattca atatagaaaa cttcattctt
     2401 tatcaaagta aaatgtcatc tacatcaaat aacactgtca atgaatatca acgaccaact
     2461 aatcgtacag ttatatttat tttatttgca attttattta taccatcatt attatgttca
     2521 atatttattt tttacaattg tattcgaatg cgagaattac gtcaacatcc accaaatcgt
     2581 gttatactta ctttacttgt acttttattg attcaagtaa attttctaaa ttataaaatt
     2641 aaaaaatcta aattattttc tctttcaaag gctttattcg accttccatg tcgattatat
     2701 tatctttata aaggtacatc acctattcat aatgaaatat tctgtcaact atggagtttt
     2761 actataacaa cattaaatgt cgtaggttta catttaatgg ccttaggatc aattgaaaga
     2821 tatcttcttg tatttcatca tcgatatata tcaaaatatc gtttatattt atcaacaata
     2881 ccaataatta tttgtataat ttatccaatc atatggtatg ttacattaat gtatacagca
     2941 tggtggtgta catatacacc tgattatggt gaagttgaat gtggattacc atgttatata
     3001 acagcatctt cattttattt atcatttatt atttatgttc atcatttaat accggtattt
     3061 acaacaacat ttgctaatat tattttagtt ggacgtgtat tacatcaaca agctaaaatg
     3121 aaacgaaata attcttggcg aaaaaattta caaatgacaa cacaattact ttcaattgct
     3181 tttctttatc ttattctctg gttaccacat tgtattcttg cttctattcc tttatttgta
     3241 caaggtgata taagcattca agcaagattt ctttatacag aatattttgc taatttaact
     3301 tcaatctttg tttgtctttg tccatttatt gcattaattg gtcttaatca tttacataat
     3361 aaaataaaat atgggattca aattatacga aaatgctttt tgccatgtta cgatagacaa
     3421 gtggcttcag ttgcacctga atagcatcaa attaaaataa tgaacaattc tcttttcttt
     3481 ctcgtttata acctttagtt attgatcttt atgttgtttt gtatcgtttg aaataaaagg
     3541 gtgtgggtgt tgggtgggtg gggtgggtgt aagtgtagag agatgactcc ttcacccaca
     3601 cccatttcta aacctttgat tcgtttgatc atatatatgc gttcgttttc tcctctatgg
     3661 tcggtctgat gtggtgtgta tctgtgtgta tttatcatca tcaaataaac tctagcaagt
     3721 actagaaatt ccatttagtt gatacgagaa catcttcatc tagttgtctt aaacttcgaa
     3781 tagtcactct ttgtccacgc gccaaaagac atactgcagg aattgctact gcacctgaat
     3841 ttggcatctg tttagtcgga gtccgaacac catcgatgat aaaagtaaat tctccgattg
     3901 cattttttgg aatatcaagt tctaatccaa ttactccctt atcaccttta aatttcggta
     3961 agtcactatg aatcgatttt gtattataaa caatatcacc ggtatatgga tcatatgacc
     4021 aagcacttgc cgatgaaccc aaataaccaa aaagactcca gtcaggctct atattccaat
     4081 ctaatagaaa tccaacacct atctgccaat ttttcactgc ttcgacatga aattctaaaa
     4141 accattttcc tgaatgtaat tttgcctctg ttgagacggg aaaccagatg actcttgatt
     4201 cgttgaccca ttccactgtg cgaccatcag cactgaatac aagaggagaa tcatctgttc
     4261 ttgatggtaa agaaaaacga aaagaaccaa agtcattcat ttgttctgat gaaaacgttg
     4321 aagaatccaa caggtaggcc tctttatagg tttttccagt agtagacccg tttggatgta
     4381 agatgaagac catgaatacg ggatggacaa taaatggtgt gataatacac aatactgtaa
     4441 aatgacgtct caactccata tgtatttgca cttgtaacag aagaaaataa tctgtataca
     4501 cgggtgtaaa agttaccaaa tcttgtttca gaaaaacgtt tctcttagaa ttttgcaaat
     4561 atatatatat atatatatat gtatatatga acggtacaag agaaaggaag tgactctatt
     4621 gaatcactca agcgaaaagc aaaaggaaag aactgagcgc atttatacac tacttcaaat
     4681 taacgaacca taaattagaa tgacacatgt ttcagtattg catcagattc atgtctacct
     4741 ttaacgaagg aagaacagga aaaaaataca aaaaaggttt ttctctatat ctactgtacc
     4801 gtatagtaca catttttaac cataatcatg ttatttatct taacattaag aatgtgactg
     4861 tagattcttc ttttttgtct actctcatct cattttaagg ccccgccccc taagaaaaag
     4921 tcagttttcg agaaaatttt cgaaattgag ataaatgcat gggaagatag cctgtctttg
     4981 gatcttttgg aaaccataaa gaattcttct caaaacctct tttttcctga aaaatcttca
     5041 tgatttctat tgaaaaatca tgcttttttt gcagtaaata aaaaatcttt ttcgtttgtt
     5101 ctccgtttgt attttcttaa ttttatttcc aagatttctg ggccagggtc catggtatac
     5161 ttcttttttt gtttttgttc gatagagcat gccaagatgc agagcactgt agagtccttt
     5221 tttaattaac ctttgttttt gattaaagat ttaaagcact tatataatta ggcgcccatt
     5281 ttttagcgca tagaacttct gatgcctttt ttcgatgaaa aagtaactat ttaaaaaaag
     5341 ggctctgcag tgctctgcat cctgagatgt tctttctagc aaaaaaacga aaaaaaagtc
     5401 taccatggct atgaaccgag aagtcttgga aataagatga cctacttttt agcttgtttg
     5461 cctcatgtct ccggaaaaca aggtgatatc gagctgaaat ttttaccaca gactctcctc
     5521 ttcagcccta acgtatgctc caaatttcat ttcatttgaa ctttcctaag ccaagttcgg
     5581 tttttgaggg ggccttaacg gatctgttca tatttataaa gtgttcgaat atgtacatga
     5641 agatgaacga agagtaagtt ctggcaaaat tacttataaa atgtgcttat agcattcctt
     5701 tgtatcctcc tatagtctta aaagacagtc catgagaata tcgagtattc agtatgaggg
     5761 gtatactctc acgattttta cccccctaac tttcaattgc atattgaaga gcatcatcaa
     5821 aaactactat atccaaattt ttagctcatt tgagcttatt ttcgaagagt tatgaagtac
     5881 acactgaaca ctactcacca aaaactcgaa attttcatgt ttttaacaga tacttagttt
     5941 ttaaaacttt tctccactgc ttaccagcta cccagaatga tttatagtga tttagataga
     6001 gaaaaggaag ggctatcgaa tgcataaaaa tttttacaga ttgaagtagc aagtagcctt
     6061 cgtattcgct ccacaacata cttgacatag atatcaatct tgagggtgag ggtggttgtg
     6121 tttgaaataa aagtagaaag acttctaatt attgatcttt aagacttgta cacgatgaaa
     6181 ctcttttaaa gtttgattag aatatatcca tagatacgcg tcaataagta cgagtaatct
     6241 agtgaagaag gattataaaa acagagccgg actcgaacct atatcttccg ataaccggtc
     6301 ggctattcta ccaattaaac tatccgattc tctcctctgc cttaaataaa gacaacgtat
     6361 acacattcaa aatcgaaaat ataaaagtta tatttctctc aggataatag ttgtttatga
     6421 atcaatgtta gaaatcttat tgctgtacga gaacctctaa atttaaaacc cgaattaaaa
     6481 taatcttcta atatagcaaa acagaactct tgtccacgat tgaattaata tataaaatat
     6541 gaatacaatc aagacaatag agttaccata tttttctcga ttataaaatc cggagaatta
     6601 aattaaatta ataaatacaa caagggtgtg ggtgtggatg gggtgtcttc tcttccaaca
     6661 accacccttc ttatgtttct ttcaatgttc gatttattaa tatgaaagat gtttgacttg
     6721 gaataatttg ttcagactta acaaatgatt tatctgatga aaaatcaaat tttacagtac
     6781 aaatcagttt tttttctttt ttatataata gttgataaga tttattatta aagattttct
     6841 tattaaaatc ttcaactcaa attaatgaag gaaatacagt ggtaattcat tatcgtgcat
     6901 ctcgtattct atgtcaaatt attgaaatca aatcgaatga atgtgtttta gttaaactaa
     6961 tcccataaga agtaatgtat gtggaaagat ttaacgatta tccatcatta agtcgaatta
     7021 taatcgatgt tgaaccgaag atctaatttt atttcatata aaagataata caactattcc
     7081 aactgccttt aaaggttacg agtgtgaaag tcgagaaaag acaatttaaa cgaatgaatc
     7141 aattagttta ttattattag aaaaaagaaa tttaaaactg aataatttag ataccatgtt
     7201 caatttgtaa tccgagaaga gcaactatat tgggtgacat cgtgttaagg caaatagatg
     7261 tccaatggta ctgtttattg aatgactgct attcgagctt tttgtgcacg cgtttcggca
     7321 ctgtcataat tcttgaccac aactttagcg tctgttcgaa gaacatacac tcttaatccc
     7381 aaacccaaaa taaatatcac ttttataatg agatgtgtac gattacgaac aatatactaa
     7441 acatttcatc aagtaaaaaa ccatgtttac ataagacgat atagccataa cctcgttcaa
     7501 tcaattgtca ataatgtggt ttacgacaac aaaatgaaaa agctccgaca gttcctacac
     7561 ccgcaaaagc gctacaatca ggtccataca aataattaac atatgaaatc cattgttgaa
     7621 cttcaagttt aattaaatag cgaacgctat tacgtaaata ttcataattt tgtccattga
     7681 aataatgttt tgcaccataa taaatgtttc caaagaatat caaaccagtg acacaagcaa
     7741 atacaatacc agctatataa tgcatgcggt gtattactgc tagaaaactt ttcttcacaa
     7801 tttagacaag ctcgtataat ccacattaaa catgtaataa taaatgttgg aatacaacct
     7861 ataaaaagag ataaccatcg ttgacgatcc aaacgtctac ttcgttcaat tacattatca
     7921 acaatttcta tgttcgataa aacagaagca caactaggac tacaacgatc atctatatta
     7981 attgtagtat cctgttgttg tgattgtgat tgtgattctg aagtattatt caattcagtg
     8041 ggtaaagtaa cttcagaggt tgaattcaca gttaattaaa tgtccataga atagttataa
     8101 atacaaaaga agtattttaa caaatatctc atgatagtag ataaataaaa taagaaaaaa
     8161 aaatttatgt agcaatttta acagaaaaaa agataccggc aagtaaagat atctatcatt
     8221 ttgataaaaa catcacgtca gtaaagttgg cagcagattc gcgttttttt ggtcggcatt
     8281 cgttagagta cttgtgttcg ctctctagat gcttgtgtta ggtgcagaat ttaattctgt
     8341 atcgagtgat gtaatttgag ggtgagtgtg ggtcttatgt tagaatcgcc acactcaccc
     8401 cttatcggac tctagtccag acttccataa tcgaagttcc accgctgaca atcaactggt
     8461 tactgttgac aaaagtaagg gcatcactgt tttgttgcaa agcaaagtgc tctatggcca
     8521 tgtcgggtgt gaccatatat agtttgtttc ctccagttgt aatgaaaaag ggatcattcc
     8581 catcggtccg aatcatagtc ccgccgtagt cacggtcaac atagacagtt ctgaagttga
     8641 tcatattaaa accgttaaag ttaacttgga aacgtttatc acgcttcact tgacgtacac
     8701 aaacagaagc tgtcagacag aagcttgtac tgccactggt gaaaggtctg cgacacccat
     8761 catcaaaatc gatatttcga atacgttgga agtcatcatc gtaaatgtcg ataccgtcaa
     8821 aatcatcgtc aacattattc atccatagcc atagatgatc gctattcgct gctacatgta
     8881 tatatgacca atctctcctt atctctggat agatcttaaa tttactagtt ccaaattgaa
     8941 ctttatagac tgcattatct gtggcacaga tgaatgaatt tatacgtcct caccgaatca
     9001 catcccgtat tcgtgattgt ttccacgttc ggcaaggatc agatattcgc gaattgtgga
     9061 gatagtgata agcgatgatg tcaggttgat tgtccgaata gcttacatag aatatattat
     9121 ttccatcaga cgcaagtaaa tcaacagtgt aggtagcctg aatagaatga ttataccact
     9181 gcggacacat ttcgctataa gacaatccag tagtactgat agtgcttata tgcgcttttg
     9241 tcctttcaaa tcgttcttcc cttacatgaa aagtgtgagt agcatcactc gaagaggttc
     9301 gtgttgtatt cgaatagtcg atggtgaaat ctaatggagg taaattaaag gtgagtacgt
     9361 aggttggaat atgggcggat gggtttcgtt ccgtggttgc gcagtacctg tctgagaaac
     9421 cgtcaatttt ttgtagttgt gtttgaagtt tcttcaaatt atttggttta tggttatcat
     9481 tgccaggtat atgttgaagt tggctgctta cagtttgttt ttgggcctcg atctggtgga
     9541 tccaactcta gaatcattgc tctataacat taccacctag tgccgatgta ttcactcacc
     9601 aatgcctttt ctttctccac ttcgaaattt tctagaatct tcttcaaata accgctcgat
     9661 tcttccttcg agcctttgtc gaacaattgc ttcacttctt cagtgaattg atccacctct
     9721 ctctggattc taaacttttt tatatcaata ttttcttgaa ttttaacaca taactgctgt
     9781 aaatcctcaa gatctcgaac gaagtcttgt ggtggtgtca acgatggcga agtcatttgt
     9841 taactcaata taaaattcga caacaatcta caataaatat atagcaaaaa tgttactgat
     9901 gggattttta agccatattg aggatggatg gatggatgga tgggtgaggg tgtggtgtga
     9961 gtataggtac tcttttcatt tcacacccac acctacccat gcatgtatct acgcaaacag
    10021 ttgaattatg agaaagaata tttttgcaaa tttctatcta gctctttgat tacgcccctc
    10081 tcaaacaaaa agaaatattg tcggtatatc gatataacca ctgttgcaaa agttctgaga
    10141 caaaatgttc gttcgttttt cgagtacatg aaagcgactg gtgagaatca taagtggtca
    10201 gtaagaagca gaattctgtg ttttttccaa atatgtgttc agaatttttg tctgacttag
    10261 ggctgtttca ctgcgaataa atgttcgaaa ggctcaaaat tgatgtttgt agaagcaaaa
    10321 aaggggtttt tgcgcatccc atacttttcg tagatcgtat ttttggacaa gtttgtctca
    10381 acattattgc aaaacgttca attctctaca aaaaattaga gctaaaaaaa caaaacttat
    10441 gttcatttcc ctaaaagcta ttttcacata catcgacatt tatcaaacca ccaatttttc
    10501 acaattggcc ttttaaagtg cagcagattt taaatgtgtt tcgtgcaata tagaagaaaa
    10561 ctagatatga catctcgtag agcagaattc gctttacgaa acagaaatat taaaaaagcg
    10621 tttcatattt cgtctgatta aatttcaatc aaaacacaaa atagctgaca gtaaaattct
    10681 gtacaaacat ttattcgcag tgaaacagcc ctaagtcaga caaaaactct gaacacatat
    10741 ttagaaaaaa cacagaattt tgcttcttac ttgagggtgt gggtgtgcgt gtcttcgtgc
    10801 agattagtga atttgagatc tttattttcg ccaaacttca gcttaaaaac caaatttttg
    10861 tctctttcga agaagacgct tcctaaaggt tttttagaaa ccggagagtg ttgatgaagg
    10921 ttacaatttt tgttctacat ccacaccctc acccataccg atcaattaaa tacgatccat
    10981 cttgaattgg tgcatatgat aatgactatg aaatcactgc tactgaatct ttgtgtaatt
    11041 gcgaatcacg ttatataagc ttaacacctc catcagtttt gttaaaataa attgaaattc
    11101 agttttctaa gccgataaca acattttcaa taatgaattt tttttcatta tctataaacc
    11161 tttttttagt aattatttct gatgaaaaag tatatttatg tagaagttat tataatgttt
    11221 tatattatat taagtcgatg cagcagacga ggatgcaaat gggtatgagt tagagagaaa
    11281 tacaatacac acattcacac ctacatctta atgtgttgtc attgtttgta taggttgtat
    11341 acgacatttt tgtctataat aaagaatctt taataattca cgtaattgag atgttaataa
    11401 agcgaatgtg attggtaaaa ctgaaaatga taaagcaaac aataaccatc caattttata
    11461 ataaattgga tcaatataat tagtaactac aaaactaagc catattataa tagttggaaa
    11521 cgaaagtgta gtaagaattc ctatcaagat aataatccga cgaagaacaa caaaatctcg
    11581 tcgattagtt tgttgacgat tttgtaaaat agattgactt tttgttttgt tcatataatg
    11641 aataattgaa gtatacatca atacaatact aaacattgga aaggaataag caatcacacc
    11701 agcatataat gtaccttgaa aatttgaaaa caaaatttca caaaaataac attcggatat
    11761 gtattcaatc caatgttgag ttaacaatgg aatcaataaa agaaagtcaa ttaaccaatg
    11821 aataagagtt aattgaaata taaattgaaa agtttgaagt tgtttatatt tgtataaaac
    11881 aattcgaaaa aaacgaaagc atgttaagag aaaaaatgaa tgatataata aacaagtacc
    11941 aacatgtaaa agatatgaac gtatataaca ccaaggataa tttaatggaa ttatttcata
    12001 aagactacca tagagactat atccatacat atttaataaa atgcaacaga taaatataat
    12061 agagatatag gtattacata tgagaaacat cggagtattt agaagatatt tagaacgata
    12121 tataaaaata agagaaagaa ttataactga agataaaagt ccaattgctg caaaagttaa
    12181 taccattata tcgatgataa gactgatagt agtattcatg gcaacaattt cgtgtacgaa
    12241 tgataaggaa attttttttc atagatattt atactcgtaa gcaaatgaat acaatgctac
    12301 gcctatatta aaacgtgcat ttagtctagt tatagattta gtataataag tatagaaaat
    12361 ctttccaaag tatttaagaa gataaactta taataaaaat tgatgtttaa tttacttaaa
    12421 tactgaatat gaatcaaggg tgtagataaa atattcatct taaattcaaa gcctcaatat
    12481 ggaaagagat catcgaagaa acaccttcag atgacacaca cacccacctt aaacgacgac
    12541 tgtctattac aataatttag aacaacagtt tatcttagac aagtcttaat ctgcaataga
    12601 atgggcgttt aattttaaca caaaataatt tcatttgtat gtcaactgtc ttcgatctag
    12661 acaacagtca gtttctagat agaaatgttt gacaagcgat aaactttagg ctacaaatta
    12721 aatgatcagt agaattcagt agattatggt atttttacca gtattcatca ttatataaca
    12781 ttcctcgatt atcacatata tattgatcta cttcttgtct gtttatttgt gaactacttt
    12841 ctaaatatta catctactcg ataccttaca cttatgtaat agatgaatgt ctttaggatt
    12901 gtttttattt taaccatagc actgtggaag caactaacag agttacaaag aatagaaaga
    12961 tattttgaca ttttggatta tctaaattca aaggtttcaa atttgaaatt tttcgaaaag
    13021 ctttctatgg caatctcgct taaattaaaa cttacactca ccaattctcc ttcgaaacat
    13081 atattcgcgt tgtacaaaat gatcaaattc atacgaatga agttctttaa gtgatttcat
    13141 aacaagaaaa ttgtcatatt agatatagga ataataacaa ggggaaaaga tgaattttta
    13201 gatttcgatg tattacctga ttcattttgg attctttcaa atcctagaat tcaaaaatat
    13261 ctgcgaggat ctgcttttcc tcttgactga tagtgatcaa tcgattaaat tgcgtatctg
    13321 ttgggaaaag actaagtatt tcataaaaac taaaacgaat ataatagaga aaagtaaacg
    13381 atacttttgc aaaaactcta aaactgcaaa agaaaagacg ttgaatttgg ccttcaaaat
    13441 tcaaaaaatc tttacttctt cattaaatat tttgttacta gtttttgtaa aacttttact
    13501 gatttaaatt gaaaaactac tgatcagaat ttaattctat atcgatcata ttttgatata
    13561 attactgtta atttgaatta tttactgatc aaaaaatgac ttaagggtcc attgggactt
    13621 ttgaaaaaga tcctgcaaag tccctcgaag ggcaacctct cttggaatgt agaggggtga
    13681 ctgagggtgc tcttcaaaga tcccaggtag atgcggtttt ttcatagagc ggaaattaga
    13741 gcattaatga aggtgccaaa tacctgcaaa aaatgcggtt tatatggacc gctatatggc
    13801 agcggttttt tgcctttttt ttctcatggg taatagagat tattactgtg atgatttttg
    13861 atggaccgac atgtatgcgc tggtggaact gcgcctttat tcatttattc ctctcctaaa
    13921 tcgcctcttt tatagacaga aacacgcagt tatatatgtg caacgaagag tcagagatat
    13981 tgatgacaga aaaagaagaa ccaagaaaaa aggatagaac gatattgtca cagatattgt
    14041 tacactcccg gatgcagatt agacgcattc ccgagcgtgt ctacagagaa acaaaaaaat
    14101 tcgtccaaag aaaattctgg tagagatatt atgcatccaa aaatagggag aaaagatatg
    14161 tacccaaaag atcaaaagtt actcttaaca ttggttgtgc tgttcttctg taaaagatta
    14221 acagtaagat gttgacattt actagtaggt gttgaaacaa tcggcgttaa tgatgacgat
    14281 gatgttgcga agttttgcgg taaaactaac taaccggttg tatgagtacc agtgaaagat
    14341 tggtggaata aattacccgc ataaaaacgg ggacactttc ataacttctg ctcacggatg
    14401 actcaatgaa tggcacgaag tgttgcgatc tcaaccaacc gacaaaattg aaattgttag
    14461 tatgaggatg aaaggaccat cgataatcat cgcgctgagg aggcgaagag ttaccacaac
    14521 agtacactaa gtaatcccca agagattggg aggatcaatt gtcaggttcg ccaaatatga
    14581 cgattttttg tggaagtcat gtatgcactg atgaaacatt gcctttgttt atttattcct
    14641 ctcctaaacc gcctctttaa caggtagaaa cacgcagtta tatatgtgca tgtgcaacca
    14701 agagaaagag aacacaggaa acaaatgtac gagagagata tatgtagatg acagaaaaag
    14761 gagaagcaag aaaaatggat agaacgatat tgtcacagat atcgttacaa ttatgataaa
    14821 acaacggata tgtattcctt ttttctcgca atttagataa aacaacaacg aattttatta
    14881 ttgtacgtat tcatattcaa taactgacac aatatcaaca tcgcaatcaa tgtcgaactt
    14941 acaggaagaa gacgaatgta tcagtcctga ttatatgccc gtatgtcgat attatgaaat
    15001 tttctttcaa ttgatatctc attctagatt catctaagtt ttattgatcc ttctccgccg
    15061 cattctctga atttaagtaa gttgtttgct tgttcaatta aaatcaatac ataaacagaa
    15121 atacgaatta gtggaagatc tgcgtgctga cgaagaatta tcagataatc gtatttctga
    15181 gctgatgcag cagtttttga gtgaattcac cgaacaatat ccaacctctg gtccaccatt
    15241 gtatatgggt tcaattgatc aagcactgct acattctctt tacaattata acaatgtctg
    15301 tattttattt tttgttgcat aacagatatg aaatggtaaa attaattttt gtaggttcaa
    15361 ccactaattc tttttctata taatggtcaa agtgtgcata ctaatttgtt ttgtaatcaa
    15421 gttttatgta ccgatgatat tacaactata tcgaggagaa ttttgttgtt tgggcatggg
    15481 atgtaacaaa tgatatcaac taccagaggc acgtattatc tattcgatgc aattgatcaa
    15541 agatttctct gttccattta ctttctatat agacttttgg aaatggtaca aaaacattta
    15601 ggtgatcaaa ttaagcagac aatagcctca gcctcatcgc atactgtcaa gttttcaatc
    15661 ttgatttgtc ttgcctataa caatggaaga atagagatca ccaatactat tcatgactgt
    15721 gtatctcctc atgatacgct tgtgtcgtta aaggaagcac gtgatcgatt tgattctcgt
    15781 atcgagactc cacactcagc caatctacta tggattccga ctacaaatga agtttggtca
    15841 atggcatcaa gtgtttcaca acctgttgaa gaatcatctg aagagttcga aagagtatcc
    15901 caaagatatg ccagacaaag agaagatgtg attgaaattc atgaagtcga aaattcatct
    15961 tggtcctctc agtatcgtga tcataaagaa gttattcata atcttcgaca tgacgatcaa
    16021 attgaaaaaa ttcttgttta tccatgttca caagtgcgcg ctctacatat ccttcaacat
    16081 ggatttaata atgatcatta gggtatatat atatatatat atatatgtta gtgatttgat
    16141 cgacacattt cacttataat tatcttttta tatactagtg agaatatatc tttatgggtg
    16201 gcactttcaa tcacctgagg cttatcaagc aaacgactca tcctcggatt cagtaaatgg
    16261 tcgtccaaac gcgttgcttg tgtgtaatgt acttgttggt cgaacatgtc ataaggacaa
    16321 aataattcga gcaaatccat tggcatatga ttctacaaca gatgaactag gaacttatat
    16381 tatcaattct aatcgaaaga ttttgccaat ctattacatt aaatattaaa atcaaacaaa
    16441 cttcgaatag gtgtgaagcg ataacatagg aaacaacatt tttatagtaa aagtttcttc
    16501 cacaactgat cgtttacagt gtgacaatct aaatgattgc acactttttt ttcctcttag
    16561 atattagcct cttattttat gtatcctata gggatattga tacacttatc ttttcccttc
    16621 tctcatatat ttcatatagt gtgatactgt atgtaccgag aacaatataa gaacgggaga
    16681 aatacagtat aaatacgatt tctttgaatg aattaaaagt atacacatac tatttctcat
    16741 ttctggggtc cgaaatcatc acatacatat ttcaaatcgt tttaccatct ttgaattcga
    16801 tcattatttt cagaaaaaag acttttttgc aattcaccca tatatttctt gcgattacga
    16861 tgcttactgg tcttatcaac aaaaatatga tttcgaatta ctagagcacc gatcatttat
    16921 gatctacatc cattttcagt cagtatttta cacgaaatcg atatcaagac attctacatt
    16981 acttgtactt tgctaataac gaagatattt ctaacaacga ccctcttgag aaaataaaac
    17041 caattataga tgacttgagg gtgtgggtgt gggtgttgga tagatgaaat acccacaccc
    17101 acaccctcga tcatagcttc gttatgtact gataaattac caagaaaaac actgaatatt
    17161 tgagcctctt cttcttgata cattaaataa gctccatgac ctttttttaa ttgcttctcg
    17221 atagtttcgt ttcgcgtatt ctttctcttt aacaatatat ctcataattt tattattaat
    17281 atgtacttca aaattacgta tagttgaatt ttcatcaaga ggaaatattc aaatcaaacg
    17341 agatatgatc aattaaaaaa tatcacttct tagtaaaaat attcacaatt cctcctttta
    17401 tgtcaacatt ttcgtttgtc ttcctcttat ttcgtctttg aataatataa aaagcagcta
    17461 aagataaaat aatcataaca attgttaaag gaatcacaat tgctaatact attttccatt
    17521 ttccattatc atttcttgtt ggtttagtag tagtagtact gatcatagat gaacaataag
    17581 aatcaatatg catacattct ttagttaatt catgaacaat cgattgattt gataaacaat
    17641 ttagaacttg ttttggataa ataatatttt tccacataaa tgtaaaacaa ttacatggat
    17701 gattttcatt aagaaataaa attgtttgat tcaatatctg aaatattggt ttcgataaac
    17761 aataatcctt attattaaac tgaatattat taatcaaaat ttcaaaatta agtaaatgat
    17821 gattccattg aattggtgta ccatctctcg attctaatat ccaaaattga tctgtttttg
    17881 aaattccaga aaaatttatc gatgttattt gttttaattt tgtaaaaata aaccagttga
    17941 tttcaagtaa attcatacag tttgctaata ataaatcttc aagcgtctct gctatactat
    18001 aaagaaacga agttgtttca tttttaggtt tcatttgttc atcataaact gttattattg
    18061 tttctaatga agatattgga ttcgaactta aatcaagact ttctaaaatt gtttgattaa
    18121 aagtccatgg atgaattgat tcaatttgat tataacttat attaattact tgaagtttat
    18181 gtaaattttt aaatgtatct tcatttaatg attttatttg attacaacat atttctaatg
    18241 attttagatt taaaagattt tctattatat taagttcatg aaaagcattg tttgataaat
    18301 caagagaatg taatgtttga tttaatggag ataaaaatga tcttaattca taacgattta
    18361 tcagactttc caatgaagtt aaatgattat tatttaaatt taaatcaatt aaattatcta
    18421 atccaataaa tgcatcgtgt acaatttgtt ttattcgatt ttttgataga tcgagtgcag
    18481 ttaaatattt catattaaag aaaatatttg aaggaatttc ttcaatccaa ttatcctgta
    18541 aatctagaat aataatttta ttgaatttca ttaatgaagg aatttgaatt aaataatttg
    18601 atgataaatc taaagattct aataattcag atgataaact ttcaataaga agatcaacat
    18661 ttgttaatga acaattatta aatgtaactt gttcccaatg taaaattgat gattgatttg
    18721 aaatgaattg aaattcttta gaatttagaa tatctatttg aaaaatttgt gtattattaa
    18781 atgcgtttaa attaaattga tatgaaagat tatgaatagt attatattga atatttttaa
    18841 tagtaaattc catatatttc atagaagtat taaatgcatt atcaccaagt tgaaaatctc
    18901 ttggtgaatt aaattcaata gaaaatcgtg tttgtgaaga aggactcaat tgttgaaaag
    18961 tattttcagc tatttgatta attccattta gaaaatgaaa tttaatttct gaaagtaaag
    19021 gaaatcttga tgaaaaatta gtaaatgttt gagttgttaa acgtgtgaag ttaataaaaa
    19081 taaatgaata atgttgatat tcatctgatg aaaatgttga ccaatcgata aaaatttcat
    19141 cacttagaag attttgaata catgctacga caagtttatt ttctgtacaa tgacaagtaa
    19201 tgattgaatt atcgagacat attgtttggg attggattaa tgttgttatt gaaataaaat
    19261 gaagaataca gaaaaataat ttcagtaaga acattaatat attaaaaatt tcttataaat
    19321 ctttcacata ttatttatta tcagttcttt ttttaaatgt ccttagcgtt taaaaagact
    19381 gttatgaatc atagataaaa aaaacaggta acaattgact tgaatttgtc ttagatttat
    19441 agttcgattt tatggacatt gtttctcgta ttctgatata gatcaagata taagatacga
    19501 gtatgaatag aataattata cgtcaatttc atcatcaaga tactttttca caaactttta
    19561 ctgatattca gtttatttta tactataaat agaatataat actgatttta ttttatctga
    19621 aatgtcaaca atttcttttc ttttctttgc aaatatacag gtgcgactga tactctatac
    19681 ccaagttgga ttacttcttt tttctaaatg aatattttgt ttttaaatgt tctatgatat
    19741 acatgtgaaa cataaaagta aattgaccaa ctaataaaga caaagataaa aattattact
    19801 acctatataa ctaattatat gttgacatat gcctttattc tttttgtttt ataatcattg
    19861 cttcatttat cagtacgtga tatacaaata tttacgaagg taagaacagt gtaggaacga
    19921 aagaagctga cctaatattt ttcgataagc aaaaatgtct ttttcgtaca ttccgaagag
    19981 atcaatttgg taccatgttg tagaaaaata gaaaatttga ttagaataat ctttgtctgt
    20041 taatctttat tgctatgtat gctactgttt gattcatagt ttatgactat acagttcttt
    20101 ttttgtttgt ttgagcgttg aaagaagaaa atcttaactt agtttatcac tcagtttata
    20161 tcacaagttc ttctgaaatc tgttttcatc aaacaaatat cgaaatattt ttaagaaaaa
    20221 tttttatgaa aaatcaattg tttgaatata aaataaagtt tgatcaatgt ttatttattt
    20281 tgaaatataa agaattctta acatcatata tggtttaccc agattctaac aatattcaac
    20341 gtttaacgca accagtaaca cgtattatac tatcatcaat aatgtaatcg aatgcaaatc
    20401 agtcgtgagt gttaacaatg ttatttaatg ttgtacagac acaacgaact tgaaagagaa
    20461 tcatttcaac atcataataa tctaatatat gatgaataat ttctgttggt aaaggtaaaa
    20521 gagaaagttt ttttttatgt tagtaacaaa cacaatcatt tattttaatt gttcatgatc
    20581 ttactaagat aaagaaaata tttctattaa aatcaccttg tcgaaataat gaagaaagaa
    20641 acaaaatcaa cagcgtatat catgaaagaa ataagtggta aataatataa tattttctcc
    20701 tttcctagtc tgtttgatta tgtgaatgac aaatatttca tatatcattc ttgtcacgtg
    20761 ggtccttcgt gcataacaca attctaaaaa agtagttttt agaaaacaaa tggtctacta
    20821 aaattcgtga acaagaacaa atcaatcgag aaatcttgaa gatgtaaatc atgacaataa
    20881 atctttgatt caatagcgaa gtttcatata tgttcgtttt cttcctctta taccttctgt
    20941 aaaatactaa tcaaacgaga tttttatgaa tcaattgatc tatacctact tttctcattc
    21001 aaattgaggg tgtgggtgtg ggtgggtgtg agtgaagaag atatccaatt aaagcttaaa
    21061 attttattaa taatatgata aaaagaatga ttattgttag ttattagaga aaagaaaaga
    21121 aaagaataaa atggatatga agtatatttt ttagtattca aaagtgtttt attatttcat
    21181 caccatcgat gaagaaaatt ttaagtagat ttggtacact cgcctgtgta agtcttggaa
    21241 ttgtcgatat aacgagctgc tttatctttg gggaagcatc ttccagttgt tttatcaaat
    21301 gaccaacgaa aacaatctgg aattgagtcg cataatgcag cacacgcagc agttgaacgt
    21361 aattgtactg gatgattaat atctatatca ccaccaacat aatctttacc attaattata
    21421 cttacacatc tacttgatgt tttgatagct ataaaagaaa ataaataata cattcattaa
    21481 taatattatg ataaacgaag aatattatat tattaaaaac taaatacctt cgtaagtagc
    21541 agctcgtttc gtatatagac tttcaaaagg tcgttcatct gaatcttcaa cattaattct
    21601 tcttgcattg attgcgttga tgaagagaat gccaaaaagg acaaaagcga caattgatga
    21661 attcatattg ttgaatacta aataaatcaa aaaactaaga ctaatattga atagaaatat
    21721 tatctagtat tttaccgtag gagtacaata tataaaaaat tatatagaag aaataatcat
    21781 gaagataaat gtattgtcaa aggtatttgt actgatgaaa ttttgacccc atatataatt
    21841 atttaatcgc tgaaaataag tggccattga agcgtgacgt atattgttat attgcgaaaa
    21901 tcatctacat tttgcgatga attgcggcgc aattacgctt aactgcgatt ttttttaccg
    21961 caaatgcgaa aatttatggc gcatttacga cgcagttttt cataattgcg atgaaactat
    22021 taaaaaattg aacactaggg ttgttctttt gtaaatctaa tgatatagat ttcgttcgaa
    22081 aatattacag ttatttgttt caaccagttt tttttgtgac atgtaattag gaagaacatt
    22141 caaggactat gatcgtactt tttcgtgttc atttacgata aaaaagaacg ttcaagtact
    22201 atgttagtac ttttttgttc acggtcacgt aaattagcta ttaatttcgt ttcaaaataa
    22261 gaatactaat gaatcattct tttttaagat ttttagagaa aacagaaaaa cacatcaatt
    22321 tttattatta ttacaaatca gtaaataatc attgattaca tttcaaatgt taaaggttaa
    22381 aataaaattc ctgttagtaa aatattattt taaataatga ataaaattaa aaatctgtta
    22441 tgattcagaa gtaaaaagtt taataaaaca acttatcaat ggtgtggaca tgaaatgatc
    22501 atacaaatat agaatattac atttctcgtc atttcaattt aatttcaatt gatttattga
    22561 aatagaaaat caaatactaa aaattgatta ataaagataa atttcaattt attgagagtg
    22621 tagtataaat ctataaattt gtatatacac tactcacatc tacacgcacc cacccacacc
    22681 ctatatctta cgataacaga gtttccatat cagctgttga attgttatta ctttatgtca
    22741 atgaacagta caactgtatt atgtcttgat ctccatttta cgatagctta tgtgatgagt
    22801 ttagctactc gtaggacgat aaattccaag agttttgcta aactcttagt ctgtctaatc
    22861 gagatctgat caaataaaat ctaaagatag aagtgaaata ttcttcacat cctacatcaa
    22921 cccatgctgc gaatgaattt cttgttactt ctattctcac atttgcttct ctaaaatcag
    22981 tttctcgttg tatgatcgaa ataaacatac atgttagtat ctataacatt gcaattgaat
    23041 atcttctata ataacctcta tgacaaaata gatttaaaag attcgattgg cgaagtatgc
    23101 caaaattatt ttttaaatat taaattagtt gagggtgtga gtgtgggtac tacatccatc
    23161 tgagattcct acacacaccc tcgtaaaact attcaagata cagaaactgg tcataataat
    23221 tatatcgatc ttggtgatgt atcagaagaa gctaatggaa aatatacact tcagatattt
    23281 gctgaattct ttcgtcatgg tattgatcgt acatataagt atgaacttgt agatcaagca
    23341 ttaccaggta tggaaggatt atttggctta ttgcgaaata atttaacaga aaaaccagca
    23401 tttcgagcaa taaaatactt aatatcagta ttaaatgata agggaccaaa tttctttcca
    23461 aatacattga cttatacact cactggaaac ttaactaatg ttcgacagtt aatttttcag
    23521 aaacgtaatg gtgattttta tttaatgatt tggaatgaag tatcaagttg ggatgtttca
    23581 cgtaaatttg atttatatcc acttccacaa cagcttcatc ttaatttaca aggtgattat
    23641 attctttctg atgctacact ctatactttc aataacaatg ccgaccttca aactatcaat
    23701 cttccaatca acaacaatca aatcattttc aatgtaaaaa ctgacagaat tagtattatt
    23761 cgattaaata atggtacgaa tttagactcc ggatctacaa ctgtcagaac aacttcaacg
    23821 gcagctgcag ctggaatcgg aggtatatat cgaataacac caaaatatgc tcctatcgaa
    23881 gcagtctttg tgcagttaat aaccaaaatc atgcatttat cagtcaacta gaatatggag
    23941 gtgcaagtaa tcaacaatag attgttgaat ccctcaacga tgatttctat cgtctaacaa
    24001 atcgtgctgg taatcgagta ctcaatgttt tgaattactt ttaaatggat attatcattt
    24061 aacaccaaaa aatgctttaa atcaatggat tgatatacca atgtgtacta caattgttgg
    24121 tgttctagtt caacaatggt cttggtcaaa tagtgaatgt caacaaggga aattagaaaa
    24181 cattgaatga actatttgaa aagatatttc atatgttgac aaatttgaaa taaaaatgat
    24241 ctgatagaat tgcatagtcg tatatgttta ttattcgaaa aattaagatg ataaatttgt
    24301 acaggtaaga aatttaccgg taaataatgt tagattttgt cgaacttctc gaatataaaa
    24361 taaaaatgga cgatcagttc gaaataaaat tggttgtggt tgtcgtcgtc ctataccttt
    24421 tgccactcct aagatcgctg tagcagcagc tgcttctgtt cctataaaaa atattgaaaa
    24481 tttttcattt catttctatg cttagatttt accctgttca ttaacatcaa taaatgcttt
    24541 atgaataacc taaaattatc aaataaaacc aataaaaaaa gtttctttaa caaacaatat
    24601 gctctacctt actaataaat aaaccaactc catcatcttg tttcttgaaa atatcattaa
    24661 aatctgcttg attttcatca aatgcatttt tcattccgag ttgttctaaa acacttttta
    24721 attcacatga aaattccatt ttgaattttg gtatatataa cattaattct tgtgatgttg
    24781 tatttcgttg gtgaagtata tcttctaata aatctacttt cgatgcaaag ttttcttcaa
    24841 tttttgataa taaaacacct tcatttggta aaattattgt aaaaacaaat tgaacatttt
    24901 cattactact tttatacgga atatgaacaa tttgaatttg taaagattta ttttcggcat
    24961 aagcaaattt cccatattga tacattaaac taatttttga attcgtacca ttaacttcat
    25021 gaaaattcgc atcatgatta gttttacgtt catcaaattg tttgacccat attccctaaa
    25081 atataaaaaa caaaaaaaaa ataaatatgt tttaatgaaa aagttttata tactttaaaa
    25141 taaatacaat taatgataat taatcgtatg tcagctcgaa tatcaattgg tgagaggaga
    25201 ttttttatta attgatttgt ttgatcttca acccaagtat taattgtttg aacaatttgt
    25261 tcacttttgt ttctaaaatc ttcaagtttc atatcagctg aaaaagattt acgaataatt
    25321 tgtaaatatt cttcttgaat ttgacatgtt ttttgagcat aaagacgatt agctaatttc
    25381 aattgaattt gtcgatcttt atcaactaaa ttgaagatat taagaatttg ttcagatgat
    25441 tgaattaatt cttcttttga tgaaaattca agtgtttgta acatttgatt taatgtttca
    25501 tgtcgagcac caatagtaca cattgatata gctaaagcaa tacttgatgg tgaaagaaat
    25561 atattgttac cagtttgagt ttggctgata gttgaataaa gtttttgatt aaaatgtttg
    25621 aaaccattta cagtagatat tgatgtaccc atgactttca attgtatgtg tgaagaaaat
    25681 ttaataataa aagagttttt atatacttga attatcttat cagtatttat tctgttagta
    25741 gacgagtaga tgaaagttat acgatgaata agaattgaat catcattatt atacacgttt
    25801 tacatctata cacattctca ctcatctgct tgcatctatg actaaggtat gtttgatttt
    25861 tttgtgctat tcttcagcaa ttactagtct ttatttaaca aacaagcgaa caggtacatg
    25921 ttgatgagta agctttgttt tttctcttta ttaagaatct aattacgtca tttgaaaata
    25981 gttaaacatg gtagattcat tgatttacgt atctattttt actttattat taatttctgt
    26041 tgtatatgct gacaatagac ctgttattat tagttccagt gtcggtggtg tattagcttc
    26101 agtaataagt ttcatatgaa aaaagttttt attaaatttt atgttttgtt aattaaagat
    26161 catttttgct atttttgaac ttttaaccac aagtagtcgt gatatatgtt ctaaacttat
    26221 ttggattttg ataatatgct ttttttccta ttggtgctaa gttttcaatg aattctatct
    26281 ttaatattgt agtctatgat ttcttttaag gtcttattct ctattggtgt tttgcacgac
    26341 atgtactgtt gatgaagtca ttgtttaaca aaataaatca gaaaactatt tattcatttt
    26401 ttctcaatta tttcataaac tcatatttgg ggtgagggta agtttaattt cagaatatta
    26461 attgagaagc aaaaactttt ttcaaataaa taattagaaa gaacgttcaa gttcaatatt
    26521 aagacaaact gtagtcacaa atggaaattg tatttgatta tttttaagaa aatcatttct
    26581 aaatatatca gatgctgcat aattcgaata tgatccttct agtttcccat agaaataaag
    26641 tatttcaata tttggaaaac tattatgaag agggtgggat gggtgtgagt gtgattacta
    26701 caactatcta acacccacat ctaccattcc catcaaagac ttgttttact ctctgccaaa
    26761 aaatcataga tatatattag agaaatttca tagttcgttg acacattgaa cagttaattt
    26821 aacaataaga aaatatcagt ttttttaaat tgattgtcat tgtttacaga tcatctgtgt
    26881 tacacaataa ggtatgaaat tactttattg gtggttctcg acagattgga cattgatttt
    26941 ttttctagaa aaaccatttg ataaatttga aaacaaacaa atcaatacta tatttacttg
    27001 taaccaagga tctatacaat ctttatgata tatatgaaga catgttaatc gacgtaatgt
    27061 ttcattttgt tgaaattcat cccaacaaac accacattta ttttgttcat cacttttatt
    27121 tgctgtacga cgaaattttt ccgttggtaa gatatttatt tgatcgttag tcaaagcttt
    27181 gcttcgtgtt aatgcctctg attcatagga actctagaaa gaaaagaaaa tttatttaaa
    27241 tcgaattaag tatataggca tttactggac tatcgtccac atccaaatct tctgtattat
    27301 caataattct attattgaaa tttcgagaac ggtgaaaatc gaaattattt ggaaattccg
    27361 aggtcaatga tcgaaatgaa tttgaaattg gtggattaaa agatctagat tgcgcaaaag
    27421 gtgcagtgga tgaatgatcc gattgataag ttcgatgaga tagttgttga ttttgtgggt
    27481 tttttctatt ttcttcttct tgtaaacgcg ctgctagtag tgcatcatta gccgttgctg
    27541 gatcatgtcg ttttcgatct tcttcttgtt gtaaacgtgc tgctagtatg ccatcactaa
    27601 ccattttctc ttgatcctca tcagcaaaac tgggtaaaga agtgttatta gtttttgata
    27661 cttgtttagt tgaggaataa tgatgacgac gagaagatga attattatat ttagcatatt
    27721 cttgtgcttg aagttcaaaa gcaaaagctg catcggcatc aacatctatt aaatctggat
    27781 gatctcgtcg agataatcct tcagttattt cattgacaga attcattgaa aactacaaaa
    27841 caaaaataaa atttaaaatt ttcattatcg acgtgtgctc agtttcagta aaaatacgta
    27901 ttcgtgttgc tatctgggat aatatttgtt aaaaaataaa agtaaaactt ccaacagtcg
    27961 attaatagta aatatacaca ggcaactcac aatctaagga agtgtttgac taactgcctc
    28021 attgtttttc tcgtttcttt cgcatacata tcttgctgca catacattag aaaaacaaaa
    28081 ctcaaatagc acgtgtttgt tacaagaaag agaaaaatac ccaacatgtg aaaaggcaaa
    28141 aagaataaaa tactctatta taatcttcgt tttgatagta ggaagattat tcatttataa
    28201 ctgaacttac aagtatgatc gatgaaattt acgattgaaa ggtaccaata aatcttcaaa
    28261 ataaaatacg tttacaaatt tacgtattaa taattaaatg attttgtttc gtaatttctt
    28321 cagtggattc gataagagtt aactttcgtt tcatattatc tatgtgtcta cgtgcaaaac
    28381 agaaaagaat tcgattatat ggagtgtttt tttttctttt tttcgtcgaa tctatgctcg
    28441 agggtgggtg tgggtgtaat gcgagtacgt tgaattcgac atttcactca catcctcaag
    28501 ttctgaaaca aatacttatg ccggaagtgt cgcattacgt gaacaaatcc atatcgagat
    28561 aattaagtat aattacgatg gaaattaatg ctgaaatgta ttcgtaggaa gcaagcaaac
    28621 tcctttctat ctctgtattc aatacagttg cttagttttt tctaaataat gtttatttaa
    28681 gtgaatcaac gaaccgtcca attgcattcc ttgcccaata caagaaaaaa acaaatgtgt
    28741 atatacaatg taagtgaatg tatggtacca gcttcgcatt cttcgatctc aatcacatga
    28801 gttgcttaat tatacttata aaaagagaat ttatttattt tgtgatatag taaaaaacta
    28861 cagttatcac taagaaacta atatctatat ttgcaataat gataactgca aaagcacctt
    28921 taaataattg tggatgacaa taatcggttg aatttatatt ataatactga acatatttat
    28981 atttcaccgc aatccaagca tttccacaac accatagaat aaaacttgca aatagacaga
    29041 tcagagctgc atacaaagtc aaagtaccaa tgccttataa caaaaaatat tagaagagaa
    29101 catggaattt tgatactgta aaatttatac ctcgtctttt ttcttgtgta gtcccgtttt
    29161 tctgccatga ccaacctggg tgtttaaccc aatgttgata tgtaattaca gtcgtttgaa
    29221 aatcttcttc tttacaacaa aaaaagacaa ttatgaaaag aaatggccat actatttcta
    29281 caacaccact cataatcaga taagttttca cattagattc aattgtgcat ggtagatgtg
    29341 aaaactttga gtaaagtaca agtttagtaa ttgttaaact aacatagatg aagacgacaa
    29401 aaataagtag aaccaaactc aacacttgag aaaaactaaa agcatgtaag acatcaatat
    29461 gaacactatt ttttttgcaa tatatttata ctaactggcc catgatgtgg tttaattcga
    29521 aagattgtaa tgcagtaaaa actacaaatc tcgttcgaat aaaaatatta acaaaatcgt
    29581 ttttcgacga aatcttgatg gtgtgggtgt aggtgtgggt aaacaaaaga gagagtaccg
    29641 cggtgtcttt ttagatgtcc ttctctcaaa aatgtacgat ttatcaaaaa cactgccttt
    29701 gaagatgtgc agcgcgtctt tagggacagg ccaaaataaa ctcgtcgagc aaaacgattt
    29761 cacaacgtta tcattgaaag ccgcggtgaa taataccgct aaaaatcacc aaaatgaaca
    29821 ccgcggtttt taaaaaaata attttctggt gggtacttga taaaattgat gtcattacaa
    29881 cacactctcg caagaactac ctttatatgt ttatttctac tatactctca aaaaataaag
    29941 gattctgcag aatgtaacag accgagaaaa aagaaaagaa atcgcacaga acgcaaagtc
    30001 tatgatgaag agaggacgac cataatacat tttcttcttt tttctttcct tcatgtttag
    30061 aacaagtata catattgctg tttttatttt gctttgaaga acagaagcaa caacaaataa
    30121 tgtcaacatc caaagtaaaa cggaaatctg cttccacgtc ggaaaaagct tcaacagaaa
    30181 tcgacaataa tactctcagg cacttaacag tattagaaga cggacatgtt gattttgttt
    30241 atcgagatgc tgacgaagat gaagaagcga tgattaataa aaacagtaaa aaagcgaaac
    30301 aacagattaa tttaattttt acgcctcgtg gaactcaaga caaaacgtta aaaagacgtc
    30361 tgatatttac aaaaacacaa attgtagaag atggaccaca tcagattcac gtaaaaaata
    30421 tgggtatgaa ctgtagaatc agagagatga agtttgaaat ggatgtgtgg ttaagatatt
    30481 ctgcacatac tgacaaggta gctgaaaagc aggatactct tattcttgaa atagactaaa
    30541 tcataaaaat taaggcaccg aaaatagtac aactgacacg ggttgagtac gtaaggtcca
    30601 catctctgcc ttatttcttc tgtttattta agcaaacact ggaagtttcg gtgaagcatc
    30661 aataatcaac caagataccg tcgaagtcga agctcaagct gcggttggta agtctttttc
    30721 atcgagcacg aaccttcttt acgatagtga atcacagaaa acgcattttg tctacatact
    30781 cactgacggt aaattagtgg aggatggaaa tgatcaaaat tcatttacaa ttgaaataca
    30841 agctcgtgaa gagtacgaca agaagctttt aaagaaattt taagaaaatc tttggttgta
    30901 tggtaaaatt aaaagatact cgcgtcttgt gcacgcaact actgtgaaga agatttagca
    30961 cgttaatctt tgtttatcta atatgttttc atcaaaaaga atatcgacgt cttaagttaa
    31021 gaaaaaactg atccaacact tcaagactct gagatcgtgg aaatgtacac tagaaaaatc
    31081 atgcaaacag cactgcaata cttatcgagc aactcaacaa ataaggtggt tttatatgtt
    31141 tttacgtaat tttgaatgaa aggtttgaca cagggaaaag gacaaaaaaa ccacgatgac
    31201 taacatttag cgaccgaaca tcaaatttaa atgctagaac gtccgttttt tgccaagcac
    31261 agcttcggaa aaagtttttt ttcatacatt aatattttct taggtcatac ttgctttgaa
    31321 tataggaaag tttaatagat tcatgagaaa ttgagtattc ggtagacatt aaccaacaat
    31381 tatcgcaaaa ctcaaagctg tctttcaagt accacagaaa agaagtgggt tttatagttc
    31441 acttttctta atgttgtagc tgcagacgac acattttttg ggataacgat actattcttc
    31501 cgaaataata gtgtttatct attgacatga cgagaaaagg cagtactact aaaatctcta
    31561 tcacaagagt tatgtgacct cgatgctgtt tcgctaaagt tcgacgcttt acaaaatgtt
    31621 tcatctgttt cttccagttt atccagaaag aatagtattc gacgacggaa ttgaaatgat
    31681 cttcattcgg aatagtgaag aactggtaac tcaacatggt tcgtcttaat acgacttttt
    31741 cgaatcacaa ctattttatt ccatttttct ctatctctct ctctctagct cagctcgtct
    31801 catcactttc tatgtctgac ttgaacgaat acagagaact atggaagaca atcaacaatc
    31861 atttcaaaca ctgtcctaaa tttcagaatc tctcagtttc tggggttagt gaacatgatc
    31921 tgaggcaagc tgaaaaacgt ctcggtggca tttttctacc cgatgatatg aaaaatgctc
    31981 ttcgtataca caatggtcga tcaaaattcg gtttnnnnnn nnnnnnnnnn nnnnnnnnnn
    32041 nnnnnnnnnn nnnnnnnnnn nnnnnnnnnn nnnnnnnnnn nnnnnnnnnn nnnnnnnnnn
    32101 naatctctca gtttctgggg ttagtgaaca tgatctgagg caagctgaaa aacgtctcgg
    32161 tggcattttt ctacccgatg atatgaaaaa tgctcttcgt atacacaatg gtcgatcaaa
    32221 attcggtttt ggtcttcgct accgatcacc cacgactgat cttttgccgt taaacgaatg
    32281 gtatccgtac gaatcagaag aatgatgtac attacttttt gaagcagtag tttcgaataa
    32341 ctgtcccaag tcaatgaaag aagatttaaa agaacatcta aaaatatatg atggtacaga
    32401 aaatactatc aagaaaaaag aatttaaaaa attgcaaact gaagtattgg tcattggtga
    32461 aggtatggat gattactgcg aacaatattt actaggatta cgaactggta caatttattt
    32521 acaaatattg aatttaccag aatggtatca aattggaaca tttaaagatt ggattgaaat
    32581 ggtattagaa agtaaaattg atttggagga tgatgatatc tgatcgtatt tttgagtgag
    32641 tcttctggtg aaagactttt ttctcagtaa tagtattctt attattaaaa aagacagacc
    32701 tacatgtaca aatggtagat atcttacatt ctcgaatatc aaatatagct gagtgaattg
    32761 caatcttctg atgcgatcga gattcaagtt gtgtttgcct ataataattt ttgtttctac
    32821 taacggatct ggataatttt ttggtactct tgtcctttct gattgtctta taccgagacc
    32881 aaatttagtt gttcatttat ggggttaata gttagataaa tcaaaaataa aacttgatcg
    32941 gactgggtgt cattattccc ttcaaccacc cacaaccgcg gtacacttgc ataaaaccgc
    33001 ggtgtgtaca ccgttgaaaa ctgctatttc gaaaaaacac ggtatgttag caactagttc
    33061 tggtattatc atctcgaaaa atatcattat ttgaatcaat ttattctcaa aacatgattg
    33121 gattttctaa taatattata tcaataaaac ttactacata aaagtcacag tatgatatga
    33181 aaacattttc tcatcaatta aaactgaatt taccatcatc ctacaatatg gaaagttgga
    33241 aaaaactacg ttgtaaaaaa taacgattag ccgatttgca atgtataata aacctctttt
    33301 cagtgtcttg aagtgcttca taaatccaaa aaggatttat atcttcgtcc agtacaataa
    33361 aaacggagtt ctttatacgc tgaaaattca taaatctttt tctacgttta tgagaccatc
    33421 ataaacgctt ttatcgttgg ttgttcccca cttttttaca gtgtagaaac atatgatttt
    33481 ttaatcaaaa tagaatattt ttattaaatg ccaaaaaaac ggtaatattc aaattaattt
    33541 ttcgattttt atgacagtat attgtgtagt ttaaattata caaattataa tttgaaaagt
    33601 tgaagttaga gagaaaataa aacaaatcaa catcaaatgt agataaacgt caactatact
    33661 taaggattta gcagatttta gaaaatatga atatatcgaa tactttcgtc acaattaatt
    33721 cagatgacta cttctgatca tatttaggaa cttgtacatt atcagatata gaaatatgca
    33781 taaacttgtt ttgctagtgg atgaaatcga gatgttttta cttccttaac aacttacatg
    33841 tgctttagta ttgcaatacc ctattcgata gttagacttt tcaataacgc acaaaaccac
    33901 ggttaaatat tcacaaattt tgataaatct ctgcctttca ctaggtataa tcttatcaga
    33961 ataaagtgtg tttatatatc agtggtcata aactatgatg gataaatgta atcctctaga
    34021 ttctgttgtc agaggaaatc tgaataaagt ttttctattt aatcttagta tgaatatgaa
    34081 cagatgtttc aatggaatta gtgaacgaca attacacggt atggagttcg aatctaacat
    34141 gaagcagatg aacataaaat aagatcacag aaataattta gcaccacgat gaattagttt
    34201 tttccgtgaa agatcataaa aataatcgtt aaaaaaagtt ctttattaca cttatatttt
    34261 tttccgattt gaaagattat atttgctatt atatactctc taaaagaaga agaataacca
    34321 tttgattatc atgtcatatc agtgtatgtt ggatatttta cctgttgaaa tttcatatat
    34381 tctatttagt tatttttcta cacgagaaat tctctgtact tttctcaatg ttagtgatta
    34441 tttgaataat gtcttaatta attatgttac cagttggata gatttcagat caattcgaag
    34501 aaatcatttt gatctgattt gtcaatatat tcaacctgac aaagtcattt cattaacact
    34561 ttctgacgat ggtgatacac ctgatctatc aaaattattt ttttctcgat ttcaacttca
    34621 acaatttgtt catttacaat cttagacatt atttgacatt gaatttgaat cgttagaaca
    34681 tatttttcct aatctataca aactaaaaca actcaatacg tttgcattca atgccaacta
    34741 tataaaaaat aaaaggttta atagaaattc tgtgtcttta agaaaatatc ttcaagtgga
    34801 ctcgattgtt attcatcgtt atatacagtt cttgccttat ttaatccgat tgaaattaga
    34861 tgaagctttt ggtttaacaa agttaccatt tacaaaactt cgttatttga aaataaacga
    34921 atgttctatt catgaattac aagcaattat tcataattca ccgaatcttc aatcattaaa
    34981 tgtgtgtctt caccttacaa atgaaaatga tttcaatata aatttcgcat catcaaaatt
    35041 aactcgactt catctgacaa ttgagagtaa atatgttttt ataacatata ttttcattta
    35101 aatccatttc ttttttagat tattccgtaa caatgaatca attggaagaa tttatttcaa
    35161 agttttcttg tttaaaacat ctgacattaa ttctaagtgg aaatgaagat cttattgatg
    35221 gatatcgatg gaaatcgtta acaaattcgg ttgatatatt caattttaaa tttcatatag
    35281 atcatcgttc tatatcactt gattcttttc aaacatttta ttgattagaa gataaacatt
    35341 ggtatgtcga ttatcaaaat aaatgtctat ttactaaatc ttacttttat cttactaata
    35401 taattatttc tgaatggttc tatgaatctt ttgatgcaat gaatattaaa tatgtcaatt
    35461 caattattaa agaaactatt ccaaaacaaa tatgttcgta ttatacaaat gtgaaaaact
    35521 tatcccttaa ggattctttt tctcatcaag atattttatc tctgatgaca ttgaatcatg
    35581 tggaattttt atcgttatta tcaataaatg atctattaaa atttgaatca tatgatataa
    35641 taaatcgaat atcttcgttt gaagtcatcg aatacaattt cgagaaaaca attaactaat
    35701 attattgatg gatttctata tttgtcaaat gtatcacttg attcttgtgg tgatgcttca
    35761 tattttattt ctgctattga aaattctcga aaactcaaac ggcgtgaatt tatatatcaa
    35821 agaaaaccgt caatatcaac agattcctta tcatatgtgt ctcatgtatg gattgcacca
    35881 gcggtaaaat cttttttaga caatagaata atattttatc cacttttttc aaagattcag
    35941 caatctgcat tgactgttca atggccatca aatttggaac attttaaacg attcatagaa
    36001 agtattcatg atgctcaaat cggaaatact tacggagaag atagtcgatt gcatgaagta
    36061 gccgttttgt ttgcgatact taccatcata atcttaacgt ataagctcaa tattttgaca
    36121 attcttattc tatatatcaa taatcaaatg tattttatat tatattttaa tatatcttac
    36181 tttttagtat taatagtaca ttcaatattt ttaagaggtg ttacttggat atattacaag
    36241 ttgcctatct ggactcgccc atttgcttta aatcttactc gaatctattt tatattaatt
    36301 acattttgtt atatatgttt tggtagagac ctgtcggtga tcatcataca atctatatga
    36361 atttgttatc agtcgaatat gatgagaaat tatcgtttct tctctgtaaa tatttctaat
    36421 tattcacgag aaacctttgt ttaatttttc ttctattaat tataataaaa tcaatttcgt
    36481 tcttgtctgt tttacacatg tatgttgaag gtgtgagtgt gtgtgtttgc tgagagtata
    36541 acatgtaaat gtcgcttcca cacactcatc cttctttatc tacttgttga tcatttcaag
    36601 aaagattcta ttgttatttt gattttgaaa tctcaaaaaa gcatgcgtaa aagagcataa
    36661 ttaatgttgt tgcgataaag attttgaaat ataaagcatc gaccactata tattgaacac
    36721 tcaatagcta gaccttttgt tgagtgtaat agtgcagatg tagttgttgt cattgtgagt
    36781 gattcttaaa gaaacgcttc gaataaaaat aaatacaaac tcttatttta aagattaaca
    36841 tgtaaattct gtctaagtga atatatagta aaacataaag taatattaag ccttctcgac
    36901 tattctataa taactaaaat ccttgtaaaa ttgatctaat gataatctca tacttatcac
    36961 atgatttttt caaataatta aatgtttgta tccgataagt atctgtatca acaacataaa
    37021 tatttccata actatcgaaa gtcatatgac gtggtacctt aaatttgtac gattccgaac
    37081 cagtagcaac acatccaagt atacaaagaa aattatttga tttttctcga acaatacgat
    37141 tgttccaact atcaatgata tataaataat catcacgatc gaaagtaata tcagttggat
    37201 gattaagacc aataatagta gtattaacta atctacttcc tgcaattgcc ctcgtgaaaa
    37261 catttgaaaa cgatgattta aagagtcgac tacatataaa ttcaagttac tatcagtaaa
    37321 aattccacat ggagaatcta tgatattcga tgtcgagagg tggatgggtg ggtggatgag
    37381 agtcaagaga atataccctc acccacaccc tctaattcag ataagagtgg ttatttagaa
    37441 acacgaatga tacaatattt tgaaaaatag aagagatagt agcactgttt agattacatt
    37501 tatcgattaa gttcagaata attgaagtct cctaaatttt tcaattcagt ccaaatattt
    37561 tgagcttgtt gatagatttt cgatatttgc tttttaactt caaggcgttg aattttaatg
    37621 taagtttgat aatatggatc attataggta atataataat atggtagatt catcatatgc
    37681 tcacaatatt gttgtagcat agcacattcc ttcgaataat tttcttgaag ccatgcaata
    37741 aatatcggaa agtttgacat gtcacgaatc ttccattgga aatcataaga gcgaaaaaat
    37801 aaggagctta actcaattgg atattttagg cttagttcaa atagtctagg atctgtacct
    37861 tgttgttttt gtatataacc ttgaaaagtt ctttcactaa taaatttcca ttgtagttgt
    37921 aatgaaccgt tcactaacca tccaagtgtt gaacgatgag cgaaagtagg aattaaataa
    37981 aatatccttg ttggtttcca ctcaggtttt atttttttat gtgaatattg gctaacgtcg
    38041 ttgatatcca tttccaagta tttttcacta atatctgatg gaatactata tctcaaaagt
    38101 tcatcataac gagaatttaa tccaaaaaat gatgaataac gatcaacggt agaaagatat
    38161 ttcaatatac ttatctgtaa ttcattgggt agttgttcta gagtagtaaa tgccatctaa
    38221 gaatgctaac tatatacaag aaaatctgaa acaaaaatag caatacttat ttctgagatg
    38281 aaaatatcat tttgataatt agagaaaaat tctaaacaat ttcaatataa gttaagatca
    38341 cgagttgtca caactgatct cacactcata gttgtgttga taaatgcatt tttgacgatt
    38401 gaaactgaga atgattttta taaatatatg tgtgtgttgg atattgtgca atttgaataa
    38461 aaattattac gtaaattgcg taagaaatta tgcaataagt tgcatcagag aaggtttgcc
    38521 acgtcgagaa ggacgcttat aaagtaaaag agaaaaaatg agaaataatg tatatttgat
    38581 caaatacaat agtaaatata aatatattta ataaagaaaa aaaatatttc ggaaatcatg
    38641 tcgaaaagaa aactactacg tgatgcgatt acgaattaga caaacttcat tatgtgttat
    38701 gatcgtttct tctagttaca agctgatcca cactctcaat acgtaaattt taacttattc
    38761 acatacattc tgtcgttttt attccgatcc cttgtaattt cgtcaaaacc ttcctgtatt
    38821 ggtcgttatg ggcccctgca ttttttcatt ttgatcttta attcaattct attattttga
    38881 ccttcgtgac taaaattttg aataagtttt tgtgtaaagt tcataacaga catcggttct
    38941 gagagttcag aatgatgagg tggtgcaaaa cacagttctc ccgacttcat caaacactat
    39001 ctgaattact tttaaacttt tctagtgaat gtaaaaggat cacggttact tttcggtcat
    39061 ttgaaaggca ctttggtgac ctacagccat cttgatgaga tcttgagggt gggtgtcagt
    39121 gtgaagagaa gtgaagtacc cacacccacc cttatctttt tttgaattag acaaattgaa
    39181 tctatattat ttgtttttct tcatttaata ttgactaaaa taattccaat agaaatcgat
    39241 cgtaactttt aattatgagt aaagaaatca cttgatgatt atagagaaat gttcatattg
    39301 atcattaaca caaatctaaa cttgaaaatg ttattattct tattttaaat tcaattcata
    39361 tgaaataaat gaaaatttga aaaactattc gaattaaacg aaaaagattt aattaatata
    39421 aaacagatgt gaatagaaca aagaaatctg ttatgatatt tatttattga taagataaaa
    39481 tatatttcca tatgaataaa tattattatt tcaatgaaca aaatgaagat tgacagttag
    39541 ttttttttct tcagaattca ttctctgaaa ggatttctat agtttttttt ttgataaaat
    39601 tctcatatta accatgaaca tgaacgatat accaatgatt gattcaaata atggtaatca
    39661 gaaacaaatt gaaacaaacg gagtcgttat gcatcaacca ccaccgattt atactcctct
    39721 aaacactagc agtatcccat atattcattc aggtcaaccg atagtcaatt atcaatatgg
    39781 atacaatatg cctatcatga ccaacaatgg aacaaggatc attaataatg gaatgacatc
    39841 acagatagta aatgttccag aatatagaac atggtcaatt ctcaatattt tattttgttt
    39901 tttcatactt ggtatttttg cttgtatgaa gtctgaagaa acaagaaata gaaagtgttc
    39961 tggagatctt caaggtgcat tgaaatcatc aaaatcggct aaaattctta acatttttgc
    40021 tacaattctt ggtactatta ttattgttac tttttctatt cttgcagcta ctaaaacaat
    40081 tgaattttat tcttattaat cgtaaagtta acagaaaaac tattttgttc ttcatttttc
    40141 tctcttataa atctattttt tggtttatca tataaatgat gcttaatttt ctcttcagat
    40201 tcgaaaattt tgaaatttat acatacgcgg ataaacctga gagtatatca cacaatcctt
    40261 ctcaccctca ggtatagatg aaagtttgtt gaaaatcttg tgtgtgggtt tgggtttggg
    40321 tgggatcaag gaataaatat accacttacc cacacccaca ccctttagtt ttagatttga
    40381 aacttttatt cattgattaa tcacgttttt ctttttgacg tcgtttacaa catttaataa
    40441 gtccatacac tacgattgtc ataggtaata tcacgattat gattatcaag tctagcagat
    40501 atctctgata gaatactaat gtactttgaa atggcgcata ccgatctaag tttccattta
    40561 aactaacgag aaattcaatt tctttcactg cttgtttcaa gccaccagca tgtttcattt
    40621 caagcgacat aatgttaatc atacgttggt aactatcatt ctcccatatt tccgttagtt
    40681 tccttgtcac actatcacta gtaaaattat aatcataaaa atgatatggt cgaagtaatg
    40741 attgatataa ggaaggagga ttaaacaatg acaatccaat gcctaactga acgattgaat
    40801 ttccattgat aaattgatcc atattaaatg gcatacataa gatgggtttt tggaaatata
    40861 ttccttcgga acatgaaccc ataccacaat gactgagaaa taattttatt gaattctctt
    40921 gtaaaatcca tttttgttga acaaatccag tttcaattcg aacatgttct ggatttcgaa
    40981 aaatattttt ataatcttcg cgcttcattg ccttcagtac catttgataa aagtcatagt
    41041 tttttccacg aagtacaagt aataaaaagc aattcgtatt ttcaagcaaa aattctgcta
    41101 agccatcgat taaatttctc attcgatcaa atttaatcaa tgaactagta ccaaaagcag
    41161 catatataat cgacttattt gcttttgatc taacccacgt actcaattca ttctcagtat
    41221 atttaatcgc tgtttcatct ataaatgctc caagatattt tgtataatga tttgtatatg
    41281 attgtgtgta gaatgttggt ggtatactga aaagttctaa acattgtgtt tccgtgaaga
    41341 aaagattttt caaagaaaga ctatcgtaaa atggtcctgg cactcgtgga agagatttac
    41401 tgatcatacc gatggttggt aaaacttttt gaattaaaat aattccaaga cgtagagtat
    41461 agatcacatt atagattcga tatttgattt gagtcatttg ttcttttgat aataatgaaa
    41521 atatatttgg tagattaaaa tctaacatat tcggaataga ttctgtactt tgtatgacac
    41581 aagatgtatt tgtttgtttg gatagtacat gaataccttt gattaatgaa ttagcaataa
    41641 taacatcgaa tttttcattc attaaaagct caattagttt atgaaataga gaatttatgt
    41701 cttcgctgaa tacttctgtt gtatgcccca tgctctcgaa aaatccatga ttagcagcga
    41761 agtcaataag ttgctgttct ttttgttttt cagctataaa tgcatcgatt gaattgtttg
    41821 tgtaaataag acgaaatgaa gatgtattag aaaaataatt gaagttaaca taagactgag
    41881 ctaacggttg agtcacaaat gtaatttgat ggtgttgcaa tgattttgct aattcgaata
    41941 aaggtgtaac atgaccagca tgaccgatgc tgattaataa aacattgaaa caaaatgatc
    42001 caggtatgaa taataagaat agactaagaa ttaaaggagc aacgaaattc atttggcttg
    42061 tgaaaatatt aaagaaaaaa aggcatactt ttatataact gatataagaa tgaatcatca
    42121 ttttgagaat caatgagaga gagagatagg agttgtaatt cgaaaaatat ttcgatagat
    42181 gtcgtatgtg atcgagtgta tgtgtgggtg aaggaaagag tattatcgac accaacacca
    42241 cacacacacc catcctcaag acaaaataat tttcgaaata ttcatttatt gatcaaatga
    42301 atttcatttg gagaaattta catcgtacag tgtcaccctc tattgcaatt cgatcgtgac
    42361 tttctgttcc gtattttacc aaatttacta atatgattga atatgcgatg acgatttaaa
    42421 atatatgact atataacccc tttcgaacca ggtcatacac attttgtaat aataaaatat
    42481 ggtcaattta gttttatgtt ttcttcgtca accagaagtt aaagctttgc tcacactttt
    42541 tgcgtcaatt cctatctatt gttttttgcc atatactcga tcatcatatt catttactgg
    42601 attctacttt cttggtgttt acataattgt acgatggatt gctcgtggcg gtcaatatga
    42661 tgctctgaaa acaaaagatc tcagtggaaa aacttattta attactggtg cagcaggtgg
    42721 tattggaaaa caaacagctt ttgaattagc aaaacgtgat gctaaagttg tattatttgc
    42781 acgacctagt aacttacaag aagccattga tgatgttaaa aaagttgcac gagattctaa
    42841 acgtgttagt ggttatccaa ttgacttaag tgatttacgt gcgattaaaa ctggtattga
    42901 acaatataaa aaaattgaag gagagtaagt aactatttta tgatgaaata atattcaaaa
    42961 aatgaatgta tgattttaat taacagaaat gctccaatta ctgctttgat taataatgca
    43021 ggagttatgg cctgtccata tgcacttact aaagatggtt ttgaaatgca aatgggtacc
    43081 aatcattttg gtcatttcta tttaactcaa ttacttcttc ctcaattact tcaatctaaa
    43141 tcacgtattg ttaatgtttc atcattagtt catgctaaat ggcaagtacc atgtacatct
    43201 gatacatatg ctgaacaact gaataaagaa acatataaat cttggaatgc atattctcta
    43261 agcaaaacag caaatattta ttttactcat gaactacatc gtcgtttcca ttcacaaggt
    43321 cttaatgcat atgttcttca tcctggtgga gtcgacacag cactacaacg acatatatct
    43381 atgtcacaat tagcatttgc tccttttcgc ttttttcttc ttaaaacaca acttgaaggt
    43441 gctcaaacta atttatattg cgctgtatca gacgatgctg tatcaggaaa atattattcc
    43501 gattgtcacg aaacggaatt agcaaataaa tatgcaaaca attcagaacg agctcaagaa
    43561 tggtgggatt attcagaaaa gatcattgct gaaaagacca aagaattgaa ttaactatat
    43621 gagatagaaa cagaaacatt tatacatttc attcatttct attattttct ttaaccttat
    43681 aaagtaaacc ttgatatatt ttagattaaa gtacaggtaa gagtattgaa tgaatagtgt
    43741 atcgtttact tattaaaatt cacacaccca cgaagggcgg gtgtgggtaa gggtactacc
    43801 tctatctaac atccacaccc acacccttaa tagacatgaa aaagcaataa tattttattt
    43861 aaaatatatt aaagcaaaaa aaattcaaca tggaccttta tttaaaagaa cataaattgt
    43921 accatcaaca ttatgacgag ttaaaatatc tttataatta tcatgattaa aatcaagaat
    43981 atcatgaaaa gtaaaatcct ttgcttcata atcttgaata aaaaatcctg tttctctttg
    44041 aaaatttcct tttccatctc caaataatat atttacagaa tttattccaa gattataaat
    44101 aataaaatct aaattcatat ctctattcat atcattcaca ataatatcat aatttttaaa
    44161 actataaatt gcatttaatt gtgaattcaa accaatatct attaaaaatt ccgttgtttg
    44221 atcgaatgta ttattattta atccaaatat gatcgtaaca aatgttttct ctgcataaga
    44281 tataattaaa tccaattgat tatcattatt aaaatcttct atagcaattg attgaggatt
    44341 tatactaata tgtattgtat ataaaataga tttgttttca aatgttccat caccatttcc
    44401 aaaccaaata taaatttcat attgatcatt actaagacaa ataatatcga aatattgatc
    44461 tttattaaaa tcaataataa ttattgatat cattttagtt ttttgatgag aaataagatt
    44521 tttttttgaa taattaaaac ttccatttcc atttccaatt aatatataaa tcttatattc
    44581 atttgatgta aaagcaacaa tatctaaata gttatcatta ttaaaatgac cagttttcat
    44641 actatatatt ggatcaatat tctttgataa cgcgacaatt ggtgatttaa atgtattttt
    44701 attattattc caaagatgaa tataaatatt attataagta gtaattgcac aatcaaattg
    44761 attatcatta ttaaaatcac cataaacaat caaagtatcg taataaatat ttaaagatat
    44821 attatgtttt tcaaatgttt cattcttatt tgtaatcaat acaaaactat catcaagatt
    44881 aatactaata actaaaatat ctatttcttg atcaccattg aaatctgcag ctttcaaata
    44941 aagaccttga tgaaaagaca ttggtaattt atataaagat tttgattgaa atttaagttg
    45001 acaatttcta tctaaataaa tcagaatatt cgtctaagaa ctcatatgat aactttttat
    45061 cgtttatatg atctttttaa aaaaactaac attaaattca tgtcctttgc cttcgattta
    45121 aagatatgac tacagtctgg atgaactgct gacgagaata tagacctgag tgtacagtca
    45181 tagttatcta ttgcgccgtt taggattaaa tcaagtgaga tccaagagat cagagcgtta
    45241 ctcgtgttta ctagactctt gtttatgaga aagaattaaa aagataataa atatttgaat
    45301 atcgtaacct gtagttatat ttgatataat taaattattt gttaaagttg aagttgtcga
    45361 aataactatg aaatatagaa tattgaattt tatagaaaag aattcgatca aatagaaaga
    45421 ttaataacct gttattgttg ataatgattg tttttgttga tattttgcat aaataataga
    45481 aaataataga agaattatta ttaatattat tgttacaaat aaccatatta aaatatgttt
    45541 tatagaatat gaattaattc tataaataaa agatattata aatatatata tatatataga
    45601 gtttattaat taaaacatac tctaataaag tattttgaga tgttaattga agattattag
    45661 ataaattttt aatttcattt gattgatttg ttgaaataat atttcttttt tgttttcgat
    45721 attgataaat aagaaataga atttgaatta tttttggtga aatccattta agaagaattg
    45781 tcaaaccacc ttgaagacca attaaaagtg ttaatgtata aattgaatta attttttgta
    45841 tataagaata tgaacaatca ataggtaaac attgatgata ataagatgaa taatttaata
    45901 taatattaaa attatcaata aataattcat taattaattc atttattgtt ttatttatat
    45961 ttttatcata aaaaagagtt ttaattgaat cattatttat taaatatttt tcaataagat
    46021 taacacatgt ttgattataa aaacattcaa gtgttgaaag acgaaatgat tcaattggtg
    46081 tacatccgat tttaaaacct tgaataaaaa ttgaatgatt tttatcaata aaataacctt
    46141 gatttgtaca attcgaatga attaaacaag aacaattcga ataaattata ttattaataa
    46201 ataattttct ttgtattgaa ccttgtggat aatctttata ttgaaaatta gttccatatg
    46261 ttgttataat tccatttcca tgattgattt gtaaaattaa tgaaagtaat tgagaaagtt
    46321 tagttcgatc atataattta ttttgatcaa ttgatgaata aatataattt tcaaattgat
    46381 ctttagttaa aagttctgat gaaataagaa ataaattaag aaattgatta acatattttt
    46441 tcgttgattt tattgaaagg tcacataaac cttgtagaaa ttgtaaatga gttgaaagaa
    46501 aacgacgata atcatttaaa tcataaattg ataaatcata tagaagattt tttgttaaat
    46561 tatttctcca ttcttctaaa ataaaatcac ttgtacaaat ctaaataaga atttattaaa
    46621 attaaatttt catttttcaa aatattattt ttacttgatg aaattttgtt tcaattgtaa
    46681 cataatgatc ataagttgat gctaaagatg aacaaaaaca ttttaattta ttatcatatt
    46741 gatctagaag ttgattgtat cgatcaaatg ttggttgttt aaatatttta gttaaatttt
    46801 gtggttcaat aatataatat atagcaataa ttgtaagact aattagaaga agacaaatat
    46861 aaagacgagt tgcccattga cctaaacgtt taacggttat tggatgaata tttcgtcgaa
    46921 aatcgtttat acgaaatata tttaaattaa ttaatgttgt tgataaaatt tctattaatt
    46981 tttttgttaa aaatcgaact cgatcgataa attttcgatg aactaaaaaa aacgaatttt
    47041 ttaataaaat tttatctaaa ttagttatta taaataattg atataacctg atagaatttc
    47101 ttgttctcga ttgatttgta atttaaataa ataaaaaatt aatttaataa attttggtat
    47161 tattaaacgt aatattaaaa taattccact aatcatagaa attaatgtta ttaaaatttc
    47221 agatgaagtt ttcagacgaa ttttagttga ataagtacaa taatttggtg aacatttttc
    47281 ataataattt ttaaatgaaa ttaatgaaat ccatttttca atcataactt catttataat
    47341 tgatgaaata gaaatatttg gtggaaaacg acttaagttt tcattgtaaa taagtgaacg
    47401 gggcaaaatc cattttggat tttgttgatt ttcaatatat ttatctttta tatatttaat
    47461 tagaattgaa aaacatttgg aattttgata aaaacattca aatgttgata ataataatga
    47521 atcaataaca aaacaacctt cgactagacc aggaattgta taagctttgt ttatattaaa
    47581 tacatcacca attgtatatt taacatcata aagagcaaat ggaatatgac aatatctatt
    47641 tatagcacaa atacatggaa ttgaacttgt attatcatca tgtaaactat ttaaaacgaa
    47701 atgaatctaa aagaaaaaga atattttata ataaatctat tagattataa aaactcatga
    47761 atttaaatca acatacttta taggcttctt catttgctat aggagttgtg tgtaaattta
    47821 atggaatttg tttccaatct cttccaatat gagtaaatgg ttgatcaatt tgtataacta
    47881 aacgaactat ttcaatatat tctaaaaatg ttgtttttat ttgatgaaaa aattgtttaa
    47941 gtgttacatt taattgttga taaaattcat tttcatcaat aacatttgta gtaataagat
    48001 tttgtataag aaaactacga atattatcat caattgtttt atgagcaaaa ttacataaat
    48061 ctgataataa ttgaaatagt gcttgagcat aattacgcca atcattttta acttcttcaa
    48121 taaaagaaaa ttgtaaaatt gttatccatg atttacttat aaaatcactt gaacatattt
    48181 catgtaaaat tacatttaat ttaataaaat cattatgaga aataataatt gtagaacatg
    48241 gacatttaac tgtatttaaa tataatattt gtaaagtatt ataatcattt aacgatggat
    48301 tagataatgt taatgttatt gttcgactca tcgatgaatt aaataaaata atcgaaagaa
    48361 ttaaacctaa attatagtag aaagaacaga attaaatatt tccctcaacg cgtgttgtcg
    48421 ctgaagggca tattctgcac cactgtgagt acccggtacc caaccctatc actagtaaca
    48481 tcgcagactt ttctaacatt ttaatctaat actatcatta atatagaaag aaaagaagtt
    48541 tttaaaaagt aacgctaatg attaagtgat gataacatga ctgttacttc cgagacactt
    48601 gctcatcgaa tagttgagga tgaggacgat agagggagag tcagtcttga cctggatctc
    48661 ggaagtaaat gtcatgggcg agcaactatt gcgggagtat ctttcatgga accatcctcg
    48721 aagcattgtg accaaaatga aattctgatt catttgtttt tctttgttag tcattataac
    48781 gaaataaact catatttcgc aatcaatctg actacagtcg attccggata tcaaaatttg
    48841 tatccgtgca agactctaat tttcacacag atattttata tagatgatga tttcttaaat
    48901 aaattcagtt agaataataa attataccaa ttaacatgat tatataaaca cgtgtactga
    48961 taatttcttg tttaattaaa tattctattt gattgttatt attttgaaat aaatttaatt
    49021 gttttaacca ttgaataaat tcttttggat ataaaaaaag aatattttct aaaacaatat
    49081 gaaatcaaga tttatttgat tttattttat taaaaatttt acccgaattt atttgaatat
    49141 tattcgattg atatttaatt ttaaataaaa tattaataat aaataatgat aaaattctac
    49201 atatgataat gagaccaccg taaagactaa ttaaaagagc aaatgcatta gaaaattttg
    49261 tttgacgtat tttattgtat gtacaaaatg atggtgaaca ttcatcgaaa taatctgaat
    49321 aatttatatt tgttaaccat ttttcaataa aaagatcatg taaatgatca taaattgttt
    49381 gattttcttc tttttctatt ttaggtaaaa tataatcagt taaattcatc tttatctata
    49441 taaatagaga tattttcaaa aaaaaacaaa gaaatatttt aaataaatac tttctgaaat
    49501 atttcaaaag aagaaaatgt taattttgta caattaatat tacgtaaaca atataatgta
    49561 tttacaataa ggccttcaaa tgcaaaacat ccttgaacaa atccatttgg attattataa
    49621 ggctaattaa gaaaatataa atttgtattt ttaaattaaa ttttcttttc ttttatcaag
    49681 tacaagaatt atcattaatt aattaatatg catacttaca taaccattag aatctacacc
    49741 ttctatgaaa agaaaatgtg taattccatt agtattgaca caagttaaag gattagattg
    49801 ttcaggcata tcttcttttg tacgaattct cgtccattta ccattgacaa gtgtcatatt
    49861 atttcttttt atcagagaat gaataacagg ttgtaaattt gtacttagac ccgatataaa
    49921 ataatttgca tgagttgtaa gtcgaatata attgataaat gtaattattt ctatattcat
    49981 actatttcta atatgttcga aatatgaatt tatttcaaat tcaagtcgtt tttttgaaac
    50041 aagttcgact gtaacaagat tttgattttc aaacttaatt ctgtttcgta atacaatatc
    50101 attaaatgat gaacataaat aatttaaaag tttgaactaa ataaaaacaa taaatacaag
    50161 ggtgggtatt catatcttct gtcactcata cccacaccct tactattaaa gatttattta
    50221 cctgtggacc aaatactgtt tttatttcat aaacggactt ttgatttatg tagtcattat
    50281 aaaatgcttc aatccattgt ttactgatga aaatactcga gcaaatagga tgaaatgtaa
    50341 ttgtatttga aacgaaagtt ttatacggta ttgtagattt tgaacatgaa catgaaaaag
    50401 tttcaatatg atttgatcga agttcgtcaa taatggttaa attaatataa gaaatattga
    50461 tcttttcaga atgtggatgt aaaagtgcaa tatagaatat catataaaga gatgctaagg
    50521 agaaaaaaaa taatatgtca aatttacttt tcttttgtct tatagattat gaaagagtat
    50581 attgctttgt tgagttttat gtttatctgt tcatatatta aaacgatata taagagattt
    50641 tactgtaggt aacatcgtag aatatgataa ttattccaga aagggttttt tgagaaaaaa
    50701 aaatgaattt ttatatttct tactgataag aagaaaaaca aaaaaccaag ttgtatattt
    50761 ttgctgttta ataatgattt ctgattgttc catcgattca ttattattgg tattgttatt
    50821 ttcaaatggt tccgttataa ataaattgta atcatgtatt tgatcgtaaa tccaatgaaa
    50881 taaagatttt aaattcatta atattcgaat gattaagata ttttaatcta gaaatgaaat
    50941 ttcaatcatc tttatctgcg attaaaaaga aaaaatagga gaataatgat attgagaagt
    51001 ttagttttga actagaagaa catttttcta ctaacgtcaa attttattat atatatatat
    51061 atattatcaa tcatcttctt tttattttat aagaaaaatt tcttatcaat tatattttga
    51121 cattatttaa aacatgactt tttagaaata aactaacccg tgatttaaca ttgattttct
    51181 caaatgtttt cattacggat ttttttgtaa atataaaata tttgctattt agtgaactgt
    51241 aaggtcagct tttcatgatt gaaaaataaa aacaaagaat ttttaataat cgttttcttg
    51301 agaaaataat tcaatttgat gttttatgtt cagaatttcg agctctttaa aatgacatca
    51361 gaaaaaggag gattcaacaa ttagtaccga agaaaaccta ttgcatattt gtggtaatta
    51421 attataaaaa cgaaactctc tgatcacgat aattgtaata catttatctt aattgtggat
    51481 aattctagcc tcattttact gatgtcattt taaagaactt gaaaagcttt tcaatgcagt
    51541 ccctttaggg ctgaaatcgg gttgtgtctg taatgaaggg cgaggagagg ggagcgaact
    51601 gaatttctcg acttacactc cattattttc cctaaaaaaa atatatgtga attccacaat
    51661 gatgtaggtg ttcatggctc ttcttccata cccaccttca gcaatggctt taacagtgga
    51721 cagacaatta tcaacagtag taattaccga tttaaatggt aattatcgat tagatattat
    51781 tactattagt gtattcaaca aaactctaaa tatccttttg aattcatgtt aaatttagca
    51841 taatagatat ttactcgctt ttatcttatt ctcaaataaa agttttaaaa taaatgtgta
    51901 tataactata tcaacaatac cgtattactt gtttgattta tttctaaaaa atttatttaa
    51961 aaataatttt cataaaaaaa taacggtgat tatcaagatg aaagaaagtt atgaaaatcg
    52021 acatcatttt taatacgtgt caaaataaag actgtcacaa accacactat acattctttt
    52081 ccatcaatat ctcactttaa ttagatagta acacgtagtt tatgtcatgt ttgtgtttgt
    52141 tattcattcg tcatataata taatcattca gttaattgat atgagaacaa cagataaaac
    52201 gaaccaacga agagaatgaa cttctcatta atagttttgc ttcttcagga gttaacataa
    52261 aatggacagg tattaatagt taagactact tataccacaa tcagttttca gccatagaca
    52321 atctcgatgt tgccttttta actcaagagt tcgttttcga acatctatca aggaacaata
    52381 aatcatcaaa aaatagtgaa aaacattttt tttatttacg aaatgcacat tattaaaatg
    52441 aaataaatat gtctttattt acatagaagt caatttttga ttaaagactt ctgacaagtt
    52501 taacatatat ttcattatac attcttggag attttaatga agactggttt tgttggatga
    52561 cttaatcctg ccaattgctt tttattgatt gttgtttcat aattgatcga ttccgacatt
    52621 aattccattt tgcatagttt tgataatcga actaataaaa ttttaatttg cagcttagca
    52681 tatctttctc caacacaagc atgtctacct cgtccgaaag gtaatgctct atatggatct
    52741 gctttcatct cttctcgtgg tttcaaatgt ctttcaggat caaattccat tggattcaga
    52801 tataaatctt gtgcaccagt taatggagtt acaacaagat ttcccgatgg aataaatttg
    52861 tcttgtgaaa gaggaatatc ttcaccagca tgtctcaaac tcaatagaaa atcggtatgc
    52921 aatctaatta cttcataaat acatccttgc acatattcca ttgaatttaa atattcaatt
    52981 gttaatttac catttactgg tacattatca atttcatttt taattcgttg accaatttca
    53041 tcatattcat gacgaatcca ttcgagaatt atatatgatg ctgttatata tgtgttatgt
    53101 tgtgctggaa caatagacat ataagcaaaa taagccacta atcgtggtgt aaataattca
    53161 ccacgttttt ctaattcttc ttttgaatat ttaacatttt catagattat atcaaaatca
    53221 gttggttcaa tatgattttc aatcatattt aaacatcgtt caatatctgg catgagaaga
    53281 gatatccatc gttcccaagc aatatctttt ttagttttta ttttcaatag ttttttgcca
    53341 ccatctataa ttggacttag gaaatctttt tcaacagtta atgaagcaaa tatatcaata
    53401 acttcttcgg catgattttt gtaaatattc gatgatataa aattaattga attcatacgt
    53461 acgacaagac gatacataaa ttgaaataaa tcaattttag tttcattact attttcaatc
    53521 caaaattgtc cattttgttt attaaaataa tcatttataa ccatttcagt atttgatatc
    53581 atacgagata aatgattgga atttaaaata ctatgtaaat aaggtacgac actatattct
    53641 attaaatatt gactttcagg atatgatgat cctaacataa ttgatgctgc tcttgacata
    53701 ctaagcattt cttcagttgc atgataatat tttttcaaat caacagaatt tgtaataact
    53761 gtataatatt ttccaaacat aaataatgta aaattatcac catattttgt agaccatcta
    53821 ttcacagatg attcaagatc taacatcgaa agaatagaac ctaaaaatgg acaataccaa
    53881 ggttcgatta ttacaggtgg atattttgaa ttaaaattat gtcgttgagt agataaataa
    53941 cgaatgtaaa tatgaaatat caccacacta attaaataga ctgaaattaa gaaaaaccac
    54001 cacgccattc taatttgaag atttccaaat tggaccgaga gaagaataag ttaaaaaaat
    54061 ctgaaaaaag cgtttaaata caaatcatat ttacaataaa tatatatatt aaaaatttga
    54121 aaaaagacat tataacaagt aaattaaatt tattttagtc aatttgtcgt gctggtacac
    54181 cggaccaagt cgtattcaac ggtaattgat catatttcat gacaagtgtg agaggataaa
    54241 gacgatttcg accgtgaagt gttgatccag caagtacatt tgtatagctc atcagtatac
    54301 tggaatcttg aacaataatt ggtgccactt taaatatacg ttgttcaaat gtatgaggct
    54361 aaaaatagaa gaagaaaaaa acaattatca taaagacaga tttgtattat aatatattaa
    54421 cctgaagaca agcttctgtt tgaagacgaa catgattacc aattgttatg agatgaggat
    54481 cggtaagaca accaatagta ggtaaaatga catcttgtcc aatatgagca ccaagtatac
    54541 gaaagagatg aacaagatat tgtgttcctg ataaaaatgg accgatgaag atattaaatt
    54601 caattagagc tgtagaaatg aattcatgtg tacgagtgat tgtctctgaa taggtaaaag
    54661 ttgcttctga tgatgtactt aaaattaagt aacgatgcat tatacagaaa agacatgcat
    54721 gaactattgg tgcaatgaaa gtaggtaata gccaatagat agtagtagat atacatttgc
    54781 ttagtaagta aatcatacat gtactcataa aaatgcgcaa agatgaagat ttcaatgatg
    54841 gtaatttatc tatagacatt gtttcttctt cgggcattat aaaaggcatt tgacgagacg
    54901 gaataccgag caatactgat ccagcaccag agatagatgt attctcagtg attaaagtca
    54961 aattaccgac catagtttta ttaggaagtc gcgtgccagg caacaatgtg catccattac
    55021 caagatttga accagaacca agtataatcg tatttaaacg gcaatcaccc gctggtgtta
    55081 tttcaaatgg agctaatcta acttttgcga acgtagttac accttgttga attttaagaa
    55141 gatttgatgg aaaagataga attggttgaa attcaccaaa tttaacgtca tcttcgatat
    55201 cggcatttaa ccaagaaagt aaaacattag agattgtgct gtatgatgat aagaattcat
    55261 acgaacgatg aaatgacgat attatcaatt gacgtaacca tactcgatgt aaaaagtaat
    55321 aagaattgac tggataattg cctggtgtta cagatcctat gatatatttc aataagaaca
    55381 taacaacgga gagacacatt atagtccaga acaaccaact taaggcgata gcaatcggta
    55441 ttggcataca aatagttaaa caaaattgat atatcttgta agttaaagtt agaagagtac
    55501 tatggatgat tataagacaa aggagacata ttaattgata aataacttgt ttccatgaga
    55561 aagatcgatc gttgatggat gtatgtttta ttgttggcga aacatcacca gtcagtttag
    55621 acatagattc aatataagta ttatctggta ttgtgacttc atcataaagg acacaacgtg
    55681 taccaatcga gcaatatgat ccaatacgaa ttagattaag tttatatgtt tgttcatagt
    55741 aggatagatt agaaaagatt gcatcagtat cgatgaatgt cgaatcaccc acttcaagta
    55801 accaaggtgc atcaattaat gttgaaaaaa tatgaacacc acgaccaatt cgtgcaccac
    55861 ataaccgcag ataaaaatta taaaatggtg tacccaacag atattttaac caatatgaat
    55921 tattaattga ccataaacgt tctagaaacc accatcgata ataactccac gaatacaaca
    55981 tgttgacttt tgtcacctta gtttctgacc aaagtaataa atgttggcag ataacataca
    56041 ttaacatatg aactaatggc attaacaaga tagagaagta acaattataa cgatatgcca
    56101 tccatattgg aaataaccat tgacatatga gaactagtat gcctaatgtt tcaataaata
    56161 ttgatggcat gactcgatat tgatcttctt caagttgggt tgttgttagt gttgtagata
    56221 tatcttgttt ttgttcttcg tcttgatcaa tgatcaatgg ctcgagaatt tgcgcgagtt
    56281 gtcttattga tggattgtca taaagaacgg taactccaat atttttatag atttgttctc
    56341 gaatcataga aagtgccatg atgacatcta atgaagtacc accaagttga ccaaatggaa
    56401 cattaacatt cggtgattcg acatgaaatg cttgtgcaaa aataggcaat agacgttgtt
    56461 caagctctgt taattgtgat tgatcagtat cttgagattc aatcattgtt gagaagtctg
    56521 gcgttggaag aagctttcga tctaattttc catttggatt caatggaaat ttttcgagcg
    56581 caataatcaa tgatggaatc ataaaacgtg ctaaacgaga tcggcaataa ttgcgtaatt
    56641 gttctgtatt aagattgtaa ccttgaacat aagcaatcaa gtgatccttg ccccatttaa
    56701 caacgacaga gcctaggaca tctgatgatg cgtcacgtaa acaacgttca atttcaccta
    56761 attcaatgcg ttgaccatgt aatttgacct gatgatcttt acgaccaacg taatgtacta
    56821 cacagttatt gtccgctcgt acaagatcac cagttttata gaatagttcg tcatgcatat
    56881 ggacaagtgc cttcttggtt aaatcatcac gtcccaaata gccagcataa acacctacac
    56941 cagtcacaag taattcacct tcttgaccaa caaagacagg ctctccaaaa tcatcgagga
    57001 ttacacaacg ataaccagga atcaaggaac cgattggaat agtactctgt tcacaagtag
    57061 catcaactag ttgaatagtg cagccaatag tgatttcagc aggaccataa agattccaaa
    57121 tatgacatcg attttcagat gttgacgcga aatgtttgtt taagtgatgt atcaattgaa
    57181 ttggtagagt ttcgcctaca aaacagtatt tatgttaata attttttata agaaaaacta
    57241 atcgaatttt cttaaatcat cgatagaaag acttgatgtt cgtccttttc ccacaactac
    57301 taaacttctt tctttagaat agaatcattc caaaaagact aaatttaagt cttatcttta
    57361 ataattttgt acttaccacc tgagcagata gaccgaacat gatttaaaga gacgttttcc
    57421 aagcatctat caagatataa acacaacgct gcaagataac tcggtacact attgaaatat
    57481 gttatttttt tgctatcaac taaatcaatc aagtatggaa aatccatgag accatctgga
    57541 cgcatcatga ctaatgatgc accaataaca aatgttccaa taagatcttc aacatggata
    57601 tcaaatgaac atttagtcgt ttgcagtaca gtatcgtttt tgctgaatac tcccacttca
    57661 acaaacgatc gagtatattc aataaaattt cgttgtcgga attgagcctt aaaaaggaca
    57721 caaaattata taaacatatg ttttcaaaag aattatttaa cactaactgc ttttggtatg
    57781 cctgtagaac cacttgtgaa aataatataa ccaatactct cggttgttac attaatgcat
    57841 gacaggcgat caagatcatt atcgctcatt attctattta catttattgt tgtgtccatg
    57901 ttcatcgtga tttcatccgc atcaagtttg ctttgtgtca atgaatggac gagaaccaga
    57961 tgacttctag tttctttcac tagagtctgc agacgttgtt ttggatcttg cggtgatagt
    58021 ggacaataga ctgcacctac catctcaatt gataaaattc caataaccta tacaaacaat
    58081 taaagctttc aaaagtctac aatcttcatg tgaaatcttt gttttaccat tgaaatactt
    58141 ctttctacac attgacatac aatatcacct tcttttacat catttatatc tatcagcata
    58201 cttgataatt cttgtacata aaaatataat tcattataac ttaacatttg ttcgtcaagc
    58261 tcaacagcta tcttttgtgg atgatccatt acttgttgac aaaatagttg tggnnnnnnn
    58321 nnnnnnnnnn nnnnnnnnnn nnnnnnnnnn nnnnnnnnnn nnnnnnnnnn nnnnnnnnnn
    58381 nnnnnnnnnn nnnnnnnnnn nnnnnnnnnn nnnnnnnnnn nnnnnnnnnn nnnnnnnnnn
    58441 nnnnnnnnnn nnnnnnnnnn nnnnnnnnnn nnnnnagtaa tatttctact gttgattgat
    58501 catatcgatc ttgtgaacaa attaaactac atgatatttc attcgatgat ttctgagtaa
    58561 aacttaacat cagatcaaat ttagcaacaa aatcatcttt atccaaggat attggttcaa
    58621 gtatagatcc atcaagatta atttgttgat tattagatga tattgtaata aaatcataca
    58681 taatttcaag aaaagcaggt gaatgttgat taccaatgat atattgaaga ggataatgtg
    58741 aatgttctag aattgataaa cataaatttc gaacttgttg aacaagttgt ttgaatgaat
    58801 gagatgaatc tagttgaata cgataaggaa gtgtagcaac aaacattcca ataatatctt
    58861 gtaattcagt tcgatatcga tttgcattaa cactaccaat acatagatct tgttgaccat
    58921 tacttaattt gaaaagaaat gcatagaatg tagcaagacc aagttgaaat ggtgttacat
    58981 ttgatgttga agcataattn nnnnnnnnnn nnnnnnnnnn nnnnnnnnnn nnnnnnnaaa
    59041 gttgatgatc aaatgtaatt tgagcaactg aagcttttcc tgttcgttca tcgttaggta
    59101 atcgatgtcg atcaaatggt ataaccaact tattctctaa atcatagcca tcgagttgtg
    59161 ttttccaaaa ttcacctgat aatgtcatat ccatttgacg ttcatatact gaataatcaa
    59221 tatattgtaa agtgttatca tccgttggta atagatcatt atcattatat gcaagagaaa
    59281 gatcttgcat gaaaattgat gttgatacac catcaaatgc tgaatgatga atatgaaata
    59341 agatgatgtc gttggtagtg agttgatcat catcatcttg caatgaaggt gagtgttgac
    59401 gaacaatatg acaatgaaga acacgtcctt catttaaatt gaagagattt gaatcatgaa
    59461 tcattttgga gatgtcttcc atatcatggt tatcgatgtg aagaacggtg aaaccaaaga
    59521 gtaattcgtc tgaatcgatg attggtactg cagattgtat gacttcacct gccacatcaa
    59581 gaaaaatatt tgtgcgtaac gctgaatgct tagtaataag tatttgaatt gcctgacgta
    59641 gccgtttgat ggaaacaggt ttggtacaat tcgaaatacc ataggctagt cgcacaccat
    59701 acatacgatt gccttgagaa ccgaaacgaa tttgctcatc aagaaaaatt ctttcttgtg
    59761 caaatgatac ttgaccttga atgatgtgta gaggaagcca gttatattct tcttcttctt
    59821 cgtgttcttg tcgatcagta tcttgtgctt gttgaatgaa acaagcatga tcgacaatgg
    59881 tcgaatgttg gaacatttga gcaatgttaa ctgcatgagt gtcaaactta aacattatct
    59941 tatatcgatg atagatttga atgagaagca gcgaatgacc accaatacca aaaaaattga
    60001 cggtggtgga tatttgttta cattgcaaaa tttcacacca aagggaatga atgcgtcttt
    60061 cgatatcgtt ctttggttct gtacattgct gatcattacc agacattgca gaattcaatg
    60121 aaagtgtagc aatatctggt gtaggaagaa gttttcgatc gagtttacca tttgcactca
    60181 ttggtaaatg ttcgagaatg atgaacattg aaggaaccat gaatggtggc agatgagatc
    60241 gacaatagtt gcgtaattgt tcttcattga tatgaatgct ttgaacataa gctaccaaat
    60301 gatcactgcc ccatttaaca acgacacaag ccgaaacatc tgatgagaca tcaagcaaac
    60361 atcgttcgat ttcgcccagt tcgatacgtt gtccatgaag ttttacttga tgatcctttc
    60421 gaccgacata atagaagaga ttgtcactat tcaatcgaac tagatcacca gtacgataga
    60481 acagttgatt gttgatattg attaatattt gttcgttcaa atcctcacgt ctaaggtaac
    60541 cagcaaagat gccaacacct ccgacgaata gctctccttc ttggccaata tagatcggct
    60601 ctaggaaatc gtcaacaacg atacattgat atccaggtaa aagacgacca actggaacac
    60661 tactttgttc atccataaga tcaacgttat ggtagagaca gtcaagtgtg acctcagctg
    60721 ggccataaag attccatatg cggcatggat catttgatcg tgtcattgat gataaatgtt
    60781 tgtctaattt atgtactaat tgaattggta aaggttcacc tataaagtaa atacaaatta
    60841 attccatttc tcaatgaaaa catttgaaca atagcggcta gtcaaacgta ttaattccag
    60901 atattcaaaa aacaaacttg ttttctcaaa actatcgcat aacaaattct caggagaaac
    60961 ttttcagtac aactctttca ttatatactt accgccacaa accagcgatc gtaatcgact
    61021 ccagcatgca tcttcaaagc gtgtctccag ataggagcat agactcgtga gataacttgg
    61081 tacactattt atataggtaa tgctcttatc aataattaca tcacacaaat attgaaaatc
    61141 catcagacca cttggtcgaa gcataactaa tgttgcgcca actaataatg tacccactat
    61201 atcttcaaca tggatatcaa atgaacatcg agccatttgt aatactgtat cctttccatt
    61261 aaatgtgcca acttctacca aagatcgaat ggattcaaca aaatttcgat gtcttatttg
    61321 agcctagaga gacaacgact gtaacaaact gaactcaatt taatacaaac tacttactgc
    61381 tttaggaatg cctgttgagc cacttgtgaa aataatataa gcgatattat caccttttat
    61441 cgtaatatcc aacagatgat tgatactggt atcaataaca ctgcaactga cattaattaa
    61501 aatatcaata ttcatagtga tatattccat atcaaatttt tcacaagtca aattgtgcac
    61561 aagaatcaca ctactttttg tttccttcac cagtgcctcc agtcgttgtt gaggatctcg
    61621 gggtgatagt ggacaataga ctgcacctac catctcaatt gataaaattc caataaccta
    61681 tacaaacaat taaagctttc aaaagtctac aatcttcatg tgaaatcttt gttttaccat
    61741 tgaaatactt ctttctacac attgacatac aatatcacct tcttttacat catttatatc
    61801 tatcagcata cttgataatt cttgtacata aaaatataat tcattgtaac ttaacatttg
    61861 ttcatcaagt tcaacggcta tcttttgtgg atgatccatt acttgttgac aaaataattg
    61921 tggaatagtc agttttggtg ctgctgatcg attaatatca tgatttttca tagtatcaat
    61981 tatgatttgt tcttttggta aaataataga taatttatac aatgataatt gttcttcaat
    62041 tgaagatatc gatgaatcaa atagttgaga taaaagatgt gaaaatcgtt cgagtaatat
    62101 ttctactgtt gattgatcat atcgatcttg tgaacaaatt aaactacatg atatttcatt
    62161 cgatgatttc tgagtaaaac ttaacatcag atcaaattta gcaacaaaat catctttatc
    62221 caatgatatt ggttcaagta tagatccatc aagattaatt tgttcattat tagatgatat
    62281 tgtaataaaa tcatacataa tttcaagaaa agcgggtgaa tgttgattac caatgatata
    62341 ttgaagagga taatgtgaat gttctagaat tgataaacat aaatttcgaa cttgttgaac
    62401 aagttgtttg aatgaatgag atgaatctag ttgaatacga taaggaagtg tagcaacaaa
    62461 cattccaata atatcttgta attcagttcg atatcgattt gcattaacac taccaataca
    62521 tagatcttgt tgaccattac ttaatttgaa aagaaatgca tagaatgtag caagaccaag
    62581 ttgaaatggt gttacatttg atgttgaagc ataatttaga aatgattgtg aaagttgatg
    62641 atcgaatgta atttgagcaa ctgaagcttt tcctgatcgt tcatcattag gtaatcgatg
    62701 tcgatcgaat ggtataacca atttattctc taaatcatag ccatcgagtt gtgttttcca
    62761 aaattcacct gataatgtca tatccatttg acgttcatat actgaataat caatatattg
    62821 taaagtgtta tcatccgttg gtaatagatc attatcatta tatgcaagag aaagatcttg
    62881 taagaagatt tggcgggaat ttctatcaaa agtgatatgg tgaaaagcta taagaataag
    62941 atcatgagcg aagagtaatt catcgttaga actgtcgttt gaaattcgtt ttcgaaaaag
    63001 ttgacaatac aatacatgtc catctctcaa atcaaataag tttggattat gactagtttc
    63061 tcgaagaaga caatgaagat gattgtcatt atcgaatatt tgtgttggtg caaaatcgaa
    63121 cgtatggtgt atttgcgtga tgcgttgtgt aagacccgtt tgaacgtatt cgagagcaag
    63181 cgaagttcgc agcgtcatat gttttcttat tacatgtcga aaagcttgtc taagacgagc
    63241 gatggatact gtgccgctgg ctatcttcaa gacattgagt tcgttgtaga tgcccaccga
    63301 atacgtatca tgtctagcac cactaaatcg aatttgctca tcaagaaaaa ttctctcttg
    63361 agcaaatgat gctacaccta tatgaaataa ttagtaaaat aaagtttcga ttctttcctc
    63421 aaacataata agatttacct tcatttatat gtaatggtaa ccatgatgtt attttatgac
    63481 tagtaactgt atccgctaca ccttctaata acttagcatg ttcaccaatg gttgattgac
    63541 gaaagaaaga agttattgaa atggttttac tatcaaacat gaataaagtt tgataacgat
    63601 gatagagttg cataagaagc attgaatgac cacccacaga aaagaaatta cttgttttag
    63661 aggcaggaac atcacattta agtatttcac accataattt atgtatctca atctccatat
    63721 cagtatttaa ttcgataaga tcattacttg atattgttgg taattctgta ggtttaggta
    63781 acatttgtcg atcgagtttt ccacttttat tcaatggaaa agattccata acaatgaata
    63841 ttgatggaat cataaatgga ggtaaacgag attgacaatg attacgaagt gtatctaaat
    63901 caatatcacg tccttgtaca taggcaacaa gatattcatc atgtttaata acaacacaag
    63961 ctgaaacaat ctccaaaaga catcgttcaa tttcagctaa ttcaatacgt tgtccacgta
    64021 gttttacttg aaaatcttgt cttcccagat aatatatatt gccagttatt gaattttgac
    64081 taacaagatc accggtacga taaaatgatc caataagaac tcgttgagtc aaatcatctc
    64141 gatcataata accaggaaaa cgttgtatac catctaaata taattctccg acatgaccag
    64201 gaataactgg ttgataatat tgatcgagaa tttgtgcttg catgccagga aatggaatac
    64261 caataggaat cacaccactt ttaatatctt cgttggttat gtggtgatag actgatgtaa
    64321 gtgtacattc agctggacca tacaaattgt aaaaattgat atcggattca ccaaaatatt
    64381 ctatcatttt agcgagagtt gtgcaaataa ttgcttcgcc taggataatg gaaaaaacga
    64441 agaaacttct gtatgtttga ggagaaaaaa gagaaacata ccaagaaagc ccaatgatcg
    64501 tacagtagat aaacgatcta cttgatcatt atcaacgaga tgttcaaaca agactgtcat
    64561 cattgttgga acaacggaaa agaaagtgac tttatgttgc tgtatggtac ttgataagta
    64621 attaaaatcc atataaccgt gtggacgtaa aagaacgagg gtagcgccta acatcattgt
    64681 gccaaggcat tctttcacat gaacatcaaa agagcattga gccatttgaa caaccacatc
    64741 acgactggta attatactta agtgttgaaa agaagagata catgaagaaa aattccgatg
    64801 tgtaatttga acctggagaa acacgagttc gtaaaataat tagaatatat ttcgaaaaat
    64861 aaagatactt acagcttttg gatttcctgt tgaaccactt gtaaaaacaa tactaaagaa
    64921 atagaagaag aagaaaaata ttttaaaaaa acaaagaaag aaaaactcat aagaacttac
    64981 taagcaatgt cattcaaaga taaattaaaa tcaatattat tattattatt gatagtatta
    65041 tcaaagagat aattttgaat attaattata ttttgatgat tattaaaatg attttcagta
    65101 gctgaatgaa caagaacaaa tgatgagttt gtttgtgtta caagattaga taaacgagta
    65161 ggaggatcat caggtgataa tgcacaataa gaagaaccta aagtaattat tgctaattga
    65221 ccaataatca tttcaatact acgttcaaca cattgacaaa taattttatt tgaataattt
    65281 tgtttattaa tataattcat taattgataa actttattaa gtaattctgc ataagttaat
    65341 gattgttctt ctaaacaaat tgaaatcttt tgtggatgat ataatgtttg ttttataaat
    65401 tcataatgta ctttatctaa tgatttaaaa gacatttcat ttgtattatt attattatta
    65461 taattaatgg attgaatagt ttgtatatca tcagataata ataatgataa ttcaacaata
    65521 ggttgattaa ttaaattaaa tgttgaaaat aaaaagagtt gttgaagaag aatatgaaat
    65581 ctttgtgata ttaaatcaat agttttttga ttaaataaat ctaatgatgc attaatttca
    65641 catgtaaatt gttcatttgt tttattatga agaattcgta atgaaaaatc aaatttacta
    65701 acaatttcat ttgttttaat attaagtgaa taaggtacca atgataattt catttcctca
    65761 atatttatat gttctttatt aaattttgtt tcatttgttt catattcaaa tgatgtatca
    65821 agaaaagatt ctaatcttat ttcattattt gaatgttgat taagaatacg ttgtaatgga
    65881 aaataagaca ttttcattga atttattatc atttcttgta ctcgttgaat aaaataagaa
    65941 aatgatatat atggattaat atgttgaaga cgtaatggaa ttgcattaac aaacattcca
    66001 ataattgatt gtaattcatc tttatatctt ccttttatat tcattccaat acaaagatca
    66061 tcttcttctt catttgttaa tttaaataag aaaataaaat aacaagcaag tgataattgt
    66121 tcaattgtta tattattatt tatactaaat aaaagaaaat gttttgaaag atcttcatta
    66181 aaatcaaatg atattgatat tccacgtcct gttctttgtt cattagaaat acgatgatga
    66241 tcaaatggta atgctaatga acgatttata tcataatcat gtaacatttc aaaccaataa
    66301 ttattagcta ttgtcattgg catttctcgt tcaataatag aatctataaa atataatgaa
    66361 ataattataa atctaatcta tatataactt acaatcaaga tatcgtaatt gtatttcatc
    66421 attatattct aaacaaccat ttgtatatgc agaattaaga tcagaatgaa atatatacat
    66481 tgatggaaaa tcaaataaag catgatgaaa attaaatatt attgaatcac cttttataag
    66541 attatcattt tttaaatttt cataaacaat atgtaaacga caaacaactc cttgttcaag
    66601 attaaaatta taaggattac ctcgttcatc atgcattatt ttcataagat cttcatcatt
    66661 tttaatcaat gtcgattcat taaatgtaaa atattcttca ttatcttttg atttaacaat
    66721 ttgttgcatt aattgttgtt tatcattatc aaaataaagg gcagtccgta aagctttatg
    66781 tttaataatt actaattgaa aagcttgtcg taatctttca acagataatg aaccactttc
    66841 aatatgaaat agaaatggca tattgtagat ggccacttga ggttgattgg ggtcaaatct
    66901 gacatgttca tcatgccaga tacgagcttg tgcaaatgaa gcaggtccta atagcgaaag
    66961 aaaagtatca tttaaagaat ctattgtaga gaaaattcgc agttttacct tcgttgatgt
    67021 taggtagtcg cttgaagatt gttgaatcga tttcattgat ttctgatgga tgaagcaaag
    67081 ataattgatt catggattgt gtggtgatat taaatgtttg atccaaaaat aattgttcaa
    67141 gcatacattg gaagcgatcg accatctgtt tgacgtatat ttcattgggg aacaaatcag
    67201 ctgagcattc tagaaagcac tctgtagctt ttccatgatg atcatgtgat acagccagtg
    67261 tcatatcgaa taaggcaata ccattgccat gtgatcggtc tcgatcataa taaatatcga
    67321 aaaccgtacc gtttttatta tttgtaggaa tctccgctgt ggtactatat gtagtggaag
    67381 atacgagtga ttcatagtga aagaatgttt ggggcatcgg gtatctttcg tttgcttgaa
    67441 caccgagaat ttgttgatat ggtagataag catgattaag aatggacaag cataaatgtt
    67501 gtacttgttc agccaacttt tggaatgaac cgtctggatt aatattgatt cgatagggta
    67561 tcgtatttgc aaacattcca atcatcgatt tcatttctgc caaaggacga ttattgaacg
    67621 taccggcaac acatagatct tgtactgaac ttaatttgaa aagaaacacg taatagcaag
    67681 cgagatataa ttgaaacata gaaatattgt gaagtgcagc aaatgccatc tgtgcttgta
    67741 ctaaatcagc attcagatta aatgcgattg aatagccacg tccagagcga acagttgttg
    67801 tgatctgtga gctgttaacc ggtaatataa atgttttagt ccaatcataa tcctgaagca
    67861 ataatgtcca gaactggcgt gttcgttcgg cacccgatga ttgcactaaa gattgttcat
    67921 aaagagtgaa gtcaacatat tgtggtgatt tgtttggtgg ctgtacagat tctaattgac
    67981 cgcatgcttc ggcaaaggcc agagtaaata atcgcagtga agtattatca aaagcaatat
    68041 gatgaacagt gaatagaaga agatctcctg agtgaagatt tacagattca ttctcgttat
    68101 tgatttgtat taaatgacaa cgtaatactt tgcccttttc tacatcaaag tagttggtta
    68161 ctgtttcagc cgtgagcatt gcatccagtt gttcggctga acatacattt cgggtatgtt
    68221 caaacgaata aacatcatga ctgagtgatt gtacttcttg ttcgagttga tttgtttccg
    68281 cattaaaacg aacagccgtt cgaagaactt tatgcttttc aagcactgca agtatagcga
    68341 gtcggacatg ttctactgac agcgagccac atttgattct taatgggaga agaatattgt
    68401 agattgctaa ggaagaagac attcgatcaa aatagagttg ctcatgaagc caaatacgtt
    68461 gttgagcata tgaagctata gctttcaatc tgccagaaac tttaagtgcc gaagatgcaa
    68521 ctcgtcgata ggaagttaag tccataatta taaataaata attattattg aattcaagtt
    68581 tgaagaattg ataattaaaa gagtatctat aaaaaaaagg ataagttttg taaataaaga
    68641 ataaaatatt gagttaaaga aaagaaaacg atttttaaat cattgaaaat aaaagattta
    68701 aaaaaaagca acaataaaat atacaaatga tagttacaaa tcgaattaca aagaaagaaa
    68761 cgaacaattt tcgttctttc aaaacaaaga caaacaaaac atgatatttc atacgatttg
    68821 cgaactccgt aatccaaatg gataggcgta gcatatcgta tacaagtttt ttaccaatag
    68881 ttcatccata tccaatttat tccatcatat cattacgaaa gtagttgaat ggtggaatca
    68941 actgaatgtt gtttgagttg attcgtcatc tcactagcga gcacttcccc ttgttcacca
    69001 cctgtagtca ctaatttata aggtccatat ggttgaattc gacgcatttg agcgatcatc
    69061 atattcgcga tttttgttat gtctttggtc atcgatgctt gtggtttatt aatagtataa
    69121 atggcagctg gtaaaggaaa attattattt tttgatatct tttccacgat tatttctgac
    69181 atatgagtgt tgtcggaagt agaatttggt aagatataga agagaatggg acattcagaa
    69241 ttaattggac gtcgtatgca tagaatattc tctgtaccag tgtaagataa attgttggat
    69301 aacttagttt cattatcttc aatcgattca atatgaaaat caattccgga gtcatttgat
    69361 tctgtatctg ttcgtttttt tttatgaagc ttcttatgta cttgttcggc aatagtttgt
    69421 attgaaagtc cttgaagaag atcagctaat ggaataaata tgtttgtctc ttgtcctaac
    69481 caattgtaaa gtgatacagc agctaatgag tccatacctt gactgacaag ggaacgatcg
    69541 agagaaattt gatcattact acttgcaccc aagagccgag caacggtaat ttgtgttcgc
    69601 tcgacaatgg tttctaactt atcatagatc gaatcaaatg aatcaacatc atccaatgaa
    69661 atagttgaca ttgacgaacc atttgcaatt gtatattgtt gtattgctat tttgcgtagt
    69721 tgatgtgtaa ctaatttatc tcgattttca tataattgtt tccaattggc ggcaaagata
    69781 attggacatg gacaagactt ttgattgaca tgaaatcgat cgataagttc aaatacacca
    69841 acagtaggta ccaattcaaa acctgatgta ttttgtaaac ttgtcagcat ttcacgatgt
    69901 cgatgaaaca taccagcacc actcactgca ggcaaactga ctgaaagagc gggtaaattg
    69961 agtttttcag cacgataacg agcaagaata tcgagaaatt ggttgccagc attgtatcca
    70021 cctgatgcta gatcgatcat atgattacga atcgatgaaa agagaacaaa gaaatgaagt
    70081 gaaggagcag caagttctga tgctcgatga agattccaag caccacgagc ttttggtcct
    70141 aagacatgtg taagattttc ttgtgataat tttcccaaac ttcgatcttc ttgaactact
    70201 gcactatgaa tgataccacg tatgggataa ggtgtttgac taagttgttc gattagatta
    70261 cgaacatctt caaaattagt gacatcgatt tgaactaaat caatatgagc atcatatgtt
    70321 tttgctgctt gttgtaatcg ttgccattct ccatattcag gattgtctac ttgttcaatt
    70381 tgtgctactg atcgtcgact cataagcatc aaacgtttga cacaacgttt ttctatcatc
    70441 caacgagaca ttgtgagacc gagaccacca caaccacccg aaattaaaat tgtaccttga
    70501 tgacatactt caaatggaaa cattgcatct tctcctataa cgagaaaaaa aagtgaacta
    70561 ttatagattc actagaaata agaaaagtaa atactacctt ctgtgcattg tggaggtgat
    70621 tgacagttta aatttaatgg ttgttgagaa ttagtaagac gaagaacaaa tttaccactc
    70681 atctgaccat tattacattg tttaaagatg tcaatgatat ctgatggttc atatgcttgg
    70741 gttggttcaa ttggtttgaa aacgcctttg ataatcaatt gtaaaagttc ttcaattaat
    70801 tgtccgaaga tatcgcgacg atgaacatac agtgaagtaa tatcgataac atggaaacta
    70861 caatcatcac gtaaatcgaa catagacaat tttttcttgt caaataaatc tcgttttccc
    70921 cattcaataa aatgaccttg tgaggcaagt aattttactg attcttgaag aaaagaaccg
    70981 gacaacgaat taacaatgat atcaactcca ttaggtaaaa gcgcacgtac accatttaca
    71041 aatgaaagat ctcggctatt aaacacgtgt tcaataccat agtgttcacg aagaaatctt
    71101 cgtttttcat cagtgccagc agtagccaga actcgagcgc caattgactg acaatattga
    71161 atacaagctt gaccagtacc accggttgct gcatgtacaa gtacagtttg accaggttgt
    71221 agattaacac gatattttaa tgaatataga acagtcatac aagcatttgg taatgcagct
    71281 aattgttcat cagtaaagtg attgcaatcg tctgggatgc ggacatattc attaggacta
    71341 agatgtacat gggaatgaaa tacacctggt gccataccaa aaacacgatc gcctactttt
    71401 actttctcgt ttgaatgagt acgtgcaaca gtaccaataa aatcaatacc aggttctgta
    71461 tcacgatcaa ccatagcttg atcattgcta gtttgtgcaa agggacgcat atatggatag
    71521 cgaccactcg atttaagaac atctcgaaag ttgataccaa cacaatgtac acgaacttct
    71581 attttgtcag tatgtagtat gtttttcttt acatctggta cccatgttaa atcatccaga
    71641 aaacgagatg gagcgacctg aagacgaaat ggttgttgat cggcatcgtt gtgtggaata
    71701 attgtcgttt gttctgattt gactgattcg ttaatatctt gtttttcttg aagcatttca
    71761 tagtgccatt ccaagcgatg aatagtatca gtttgtttat cgtgttgaag aacaatttca
    71821 tcaagatcat ctgcatatct agatattatg aggtgttcgg caagtgtacg aacaagagat
    71881 ggtatcaggg ctggtgatga tttcgattgt aaatcaataa gttttaaatg atgttgttca
    71941 tattcaagag caagactacg tgcaagacca ataagtggtg aaccaattgg atttatatcg
    72001 ctaccagcac caggttgaac attttgtgta ataacatata caaatggatg cgattgtggt
    72061 tctgctgttt gtattgtttg aagaatatga ataaatgtat cacatatatt tgtttcatat
    72121 tgtgcaattg ccatttcact gtcatcattg actgattttt gattcagtga ccaagcaaaa
    72181 atgatatgta cctgcgcata tgttgtcatc atttcttcaa ttttagaaca aatattgtcg
    72241 gaacttgaat tagatgcatg taacaatgtg atgttaacag atggcaagag ggactttagt
    72301 gcgtttccca tactaggtgt actatcatcg tcaaaaataa gccatgcttg actttgtcgt
    72361 tcttcgagca tagataaaac tttagatgac gtcgattttt ggacaacaat aaatgagtta
    72421 ccaaatgatg tatttcgtgt ttgaacagtt tcaaatccat ctatttctcg tatagttctt
    72481 gtccattgat taatattgag tagagcacgt cggtgatcga ctggagacca ccattgatct
    72541 attaaaccat agataatatc gaagtaaagt ggagcatcag ttaattccag tagaagaaga
    72601 agaccattag gaacgagtag ttgacgaaga ataacaagtg aatatgataa atcttgattg
    72661 ccttgtaatt tattagcacc aaatataatg tcgtatgatt cgacgatcat atttttgtta
    72721 ttttcattgt tgaataagtc aaatttgtca tcatagatta tacgtattcg attttgatct
    72781 ttcaattgcg tagtgaaagt tttctcaact tgttcaagta catgtggatt cgagtttgta
    72841 tagtttatgt cgattaatat atctgttttt tctgataaat caagtaaaag aagaagaact
    72901 cgtagatcat ccgaattgtt accactgcct aaccagaata tgcgaagttt acgttcagct
    72961 aataatttac caaatttttc ttgaagatat tgattaagaa tatcaaaaat gaaatatgtt
    73021 tgatgagaag agatgagtga ttgaatttct tgcaattctg attccatctt ttcatcaccc
    73081 aatagtacat cgattccatc atattgtcca ctgaggactt gtctgagatt ttgtccacaa
    73141 gtagacaaaa cggacaaaat tggtttaaga cgtggaaatt gacgcaacag ttgcatgaga
    73201 tagatctggg tcgaatgata tgttggtttt gctttcgaat caatggtaag agaacgacat
    73261 gcagctaaaa gtgattcttg ttgttgttct tgaataggaa caagtgtcaa atcttcaagt
    73321 gccatttgag cataatatgc agccagtaga tttaacggtt caacagattc aattagatct
    73381 gcattacccg tagaatcaat gtgagcctta ataatgtatt cagttgatgg tagaagatca
    73441 gctgcaccaa ttcttattcg ttcatcattc cacactgttt ttaagcaata attatccatg
    73501 atcgtatcaa gatgtgtagt gagttcttga tttggtaaat ctactaatat attcaattta
    73561 tcgaacacgg atgtgtttga tgcccattgg ccggactgtg aaccttgtac ttgctgaatt
    73621 gtaatacgat caaaactgac taaaggtttt ctcatttctg tatcatttga acaaatcgta
    73681 caatcaaatt catacgttcg ttgtttagct ataccacaaa tgttatcatg ataggctgca
    73741 cgaacttgta ctggtgaatt taacgttgat atttctccat atatagttat cttattaata
    73801 gaaactggaa taaaagtagt agaaattcca ggtaatatag ctaaagctgg atgtaaacag
    73861 gcatcgagga cagctggatg aattagatga tagactggag cattatcttg actggctata
    73921 gtacaatcaa tttcaccttc gacaattgat tgtgtgttat gaagtgattg catcaatcga
    73981 aataaaggtc catactgata accacgtgac attagatgtg tatagacatt atctggttca
    74041 agtgtagaac ataaatcacg atcaatgggt acatcagtta gaagtggtaa ttgttgtttg
    74101 tcatcaccta tcttaatttg acctcgagca tgaagtgtaa attcgtttaa tgaatgttga
    74161 ttaagtaatt ttgtatcagt gaatgattta agaacatcaa cacctgacat gcctgatgta
    74221 cgaatacaat cttgaccagc tgttgtccat ggtcgactgt atataaacca ttcacgcatt
    74281 ggcattacta tttgagtgaa tatttctgtc aattcatgtt cagtaagaac gagtgcatta
    74341 atgaattcaa cttgttcgaa gacaataatt gattgagaat cgtcagtcga tgaaagtaat
    74401 tgacgactgg cagttaatgc taattcaatg taaccactag ctggaaataa gatagcatct
    74461 tgaattttgt gatcttttaa gaaggcgtgt tgaggaagat tgatattgat gagacttctc
    74521 catgttggat tagtctgttg agtccattga cgaatgccca gaagtggatg actgggaaga
    74581 cgataagaaa gacgttcaat gactgaatct ttggattcgt accaacaaga agttgtatta
    74641 aaagcatatg atggaaatgt ttcaaaaagt tcactatcat tatcagtgga tttgatttct
    74701 cgagattcaa gataatgttg ccacacaatt ggtgatgaag tgagttgagt aagacttgta
    74761 agtaatgttg tttgttcatc ttcctttcgt ttcaatgttg gaagagtaag atgtttcaaa
    74821 gaatgtaact cacaacattc atcaattgat gtagccaata ctggatgagg tgaaatttca
    74881 agaaagatat ctgcagcatc gtcttgaatt atacttgtca ttgcatcgta aaatcgaaca
    74941 cattctcgaa cgttagccca ccaatgatga gcatttaatg gcgtatgctc atttacatag
    75001 ccaccataaa cacttgagta tagacgagct ttactacatt gtacgttgaa catttgttgt
    75061 ggatcttgta aaggaagacc tgaaatatcg ccaagtgttg aaagcatttc attctgaata
    75121 ttaaatagat ccatttgatg tgagtgaaaa gcattttcaa tacgaagtcg tgctttgaac
    75181 acattcggat gaaatgttgt aagaatttca aataattcat caattgtttt ctcatctcca
    75241 ctcagtgtca cagaatgtgg actattgatg acagcaattg agacaagatg ttctatacct
    75301 ttgagaaggt cttctctcac ttgttcttca ctcatcgaga cagctagcat acgaccacct
    75361 tgacgagtgt tacgattttg aagacgtgat cgattataaa cgatacgaat agcttcttct
    75421 aatgtaatac gacctgaaac aaaagcagct gcttgttctc cagcactgtg tgatacgata
    75481 gtatcaggaa agatttgcca cgagttgaga agagcagtta gagcaacttg aatagcaaat
    75541 attgaaggtt gagcgatgtt ggtatcatta atacgagatg tcttttcatc ttttgtctcc
    75601 ataagttcat ctaataattg ccatttatct tcattgattt ttgtcaattc agcatcgatt
    75661 cgttgtatcc attgacgaaa gactggttca ttcttgtata attgacgacc cattgcccac
    75721 cattgaggtc cttgaccact gtagacaaag cagatttttc ttgatgacaa cattggacgt
    75781 gtagtgagaa gaagtccaga tgtatttttt tgagcaagaa aagcatcgat ttgattctgt
    75841 aactgtgcaa gatcagtaga tataaaaatg gctaaatgtt catagctgat tgtgcgtttg
    75901 agaagaagtt gtttagatat gcgagcaagg aaagtatcag aatcatcgtt aatcttgtca
    75961 gacatttctt gtaaccatat attgaattgt gcgacttgtt tgacaagtga ttcttgactt
    76021 tttgctaaac aaaacaagaa aataatgaaa tgaatacgaa tagaaaaact tgaacttact
    76081 cgagaagaga aaaacaaagg attgtttaag ttcaagtttg ttttgatcgt tatgattgtg
    76141 atgaaatcca ttcaataatt ttttctgttg tggtcgatat tcttcgacaa tggcatgtgt
    76201 agtattacca cccatgccaa aagaattgat acctataata gttggattgt ttgttacaga
    76261 tggaaatggt acataatgtt gaacaacatg tagattatat cgttgtgctt caatttttgg
    76321 attaagtgct gtgaaatgca tgtttggtgg aatagcacga tgacgcatac acattgcaac
    76381 tttaataaga gcagcaatac cagctgcacc ttctgtatgt ccaagattac ttttaataga
    76441 tccaatgagt aatggtggat ccattgatga acgatgaaaa aattgaccta aagcatttgc
    76501 ttcaatggga tcacctactg gtgtaccagt accatgtgct tccacataga aaacattctt
    76561 aggatctgtt tcacttcgtc gataaatatc agcaagaaga cgtgtctgtc caataccaga
    76621 tggtataaca aaattagtct tgccttcact tccatcatga tgactatgaa catcacgtaa
    76681 aatacaatag attcgatcac catcacgttc agcatcgctt agtcgtttta gtaaaacaag
    76741 accaagacct tcacctaaaa tagatcatta aaataatatc taagcttata taataaatat
    76801 gaatattacc tttagcataa ccatttgcat caatactaaa tgatcgactt cttccatctg
    76861 gtgactgagc accaataagt gaaccactaa gtatattctc tggtgtatag acagcattga
    76921 caccaccaca tactgccata tctgcttcac ctgctcgaag agtttgtata gcttgacgaa
    76981 cagcttctaa tgatgacgaa caagcgacat cgagtgacac attaggacca ttcaagttaa
    77041 aatgatatgc aagtcgagca gctgcattgt aaagacttgc atttggtcca tgtaatcgta
    77101 gtcgaaattc gggtttcatt cgagacacag taagtgcatt atctgtagag aattgaccaa
    77161 tatgtactga tgtacgtgaa ccatacatct tttctaacgt ataaccagca tcttcgatta
    77221 aatgtacaaa tttaagcatc agtagacgat gtgctggatc aatactaaga gcttcattat
    77281 tggaaagacc aaagaaactt tgttcaaagg tatcccattg tgcattagag agaaaataac
    77341 ctccacgaat taaattttga ctaagttgat tatccttatc ttgattgacc atatgagcac
    77401 taaatgaggc aagatcagca cgttcttgtg gaatagcact gccaacatct ttactctgtt
    77461 ctaatacatg ccataaatct gttgccgaat gtatatctcc agcaaattca catgcgatag
    77521 ctacaacagc tatcggttct tgagcaataa ctttggaagt catgttgaat aattaaaatt
    77581 tacaatatag taatgtataa agaaagtaga agaataaagc gtaatagatt ctgagatcta
    77641 aaacaagaaa tacataatta cataataaat tagattaaaa tacacgaaaa agaaaaagat
    77701 ccatttatct tttcttcaaa taaatcattt cacatattct ccagcatgat tttttataca
    77761 aagtattctt attcttaata ctacgtcatt tactatacct ttgcgattgg ttgagcgtat
    77821 aatatcacta tttattcaaa tgttatttat attcaaaatt ctagtaaatg tataatgtac
    77881 aaaggactaa attcatcata taataactaa tacattctat cgatactcca ggggctttta
    77941 tataaactgt ttgtccttat cctcctcctc cttctctctc tctctctctc tctcgttcat
    78001 tcttttgact catatgacga ttttcattga atgagaagaa cgacgattat ttacgtgaga
    78061 ggggatatta tgtatcatac aggtaagata aacggtgggg aattatgaca tcaatacgaa
    78121 tggagacgac aacaatgatg acgtcattat gagtggggat ggggaatatg agcgattaga
    78181 atatgagcaa aattacgtta aacagatcaa atagatatta ttttttattt cttgagacgg
    78241 tttagcaatg gagaaaagtt gatcatatac agaaaagaaa aaagtatatt ttagtttata
    78301 gaggatagat aaaattaatt atacgaatca tttacgatat tataaaatca atattattta
    78361 aaatgtatct cttcctatta attatgatca atagaagact aaagaattat actgtttcat
    78421 ttaaaactat taaacttatt agaaaaaaat aaattcaata ataatttgaa tattttatat
    78481 aggcagaagt aaacatattt gccttgatga aattcattcg ttagagtagg ctaagataat
    78541 tcaaatatga gagttcgaaa tttcgtacga ttaaaattaa acagcgtctc aacaaaaaaa
    78601 tgtttgattg aagatcacat tttcacgttt tgtccataac attttgcacg taaatcattt
    78661 atatttgcat atgaattttt aaagaaaata agaaatcatc aatatctatc gaaattctct
    78721 tcttactaag aatatcgatt gtattttttt ttcgttctgt tgctttatca aaatatacct
    78781 agaaaagaag atgttctgtt cgttgaatca acgtaattaa gtgaagcgag gagagaatac
    78841 gatcgacgcg gtcacgtgtg tggtatattg ctcacatata ctatttataa agatactacg
    78901 tcatgtatcc tagtgcactc gggatataaa tatatgggat attccccaca tatactattt
    78961 atagagaagc tatgttgtat atcgtgacgt attgtggggg tggatttaaa tgagagtgta
    79021 tagacgagtg taataagaaa aaaaaaataa aaagaagagg taaatgtaag tgcaatgtat
    79081 acgaaatcat tttttaaccg tatatgaagc ttattgcata aatcgtcgta tgaactgttg
    79141 aggatgtggt tgtgagcagc tacgcagatc ttcagatggc ataaaatcac aacatcaata
    79201 tatactgatg tataatttct taaaaaaaga aaaatatata tattgataaa attcgttcat
    79261 tgtggtgtga gcatctacca taacctaata cgtatttgat atacacgagg tgcattatat
    79321 ggtagaaagt taggtattga gtagttcgaa aagaagaaaa attattgata tgagtctttt
    79381 ttcaaagtaa ttcaatcgga taaggtaaaa tgtattgtta atttagttta ttggtatatg
    79441 agaagatggg atgtaatatt taattggaga aaactgattg tgctgcttag aataatgtga
    79501 tatacatggt ttaaactatg ttgatgaaag atagatttgt ttcaatgtta gatctactct
    79561 tttggttttg atgtagtttg ttatttgatc gttgcgtttt cttcttgtgt tgccataagg
    79621 attagaagga tgtataagat aggttaattt atttctggca taaagaaaaa ctgttgaatt
    79681 atatgtacgt atttctgtga gactcacgtt tgatgatttt gtttttgaag ttgtgtttga
    79741 ttaggtcata gacgtactag ctcatgttgt gttgtggttc tgggttctgt agcttctatt
    79801 ttgcttttac ctataactga tcggcattta tatgtcaagt atcgagactg acttcttgta
    79861 attgtagtgg tgaatgaatg gtgaaaatat tgatttagct acgtattcag aaaaatattt
    79921 gagagattta tgttgaataa atgtcgatgg gtagctaaag attatgcatt atcaatagga
    79981 agtgtgagtt tttatgattt actagcggag atacctgatg atggcccaga atcattcaga
    80041 ctgaaaaatt catatctcac aaaacgacag gagacgtaga gagggttgtg tttgaaattt
    80101 tttcatccct cacttccgtg taacataata atccagtgcg taaacgtagt aatagatgga
    80161 tactctaaag atcgatcaga aggaagtgct atgaacagtt tagtttcaga aaaaagttga
    80221 gacaaccaag atcggctgaa cattatttct tttgtcaaca ttcaaatgac aaaatcagtt
    80281 gtttcccacc gattgatttc ttttcctttt aaattttatt tttcacactt cttctatccc
    80341 atatactaac accgcttatc tgtaactttt tattcccttg agattgaact tcgtcaaact
    80401 aattctagta agagttgaca tcttgagatc attttaagaa tgaagctatc tgatgagatt
    80461 tttgagaaag gtcgaaactg gtcatgagtg ctgaacgttg gtaatgatgt catcgtcata
    80521 ttttttgtcg tagagagctc caaacatatt tcaaccagga aggtatcatt ttcttcgtta
    80581 tttactatga taaattataa tgatcaattg tatttattga tgagaaaaaa cgatatgcag
    80641 tctgaatgac gttatgagta ataggaaact attactcttc taaaaacaga ttgtaactaa
    80701 acaattgtga tatctcgttc ttcatatgat gtatctgata aatttctaat gcctttattc
    80761 actctttaaa tgtaatattg tcagtcaaat cgtatttttc atcgaaataa gaataacgaa
    80821 ggtatgttaa aatacatgaa ttaaaatata tatttttgtt ggtaattata gagggaaaat
    80881 gtcataaata ataacatgaa agaaagaaaa tgagtaatac tcatatttac ttgtgaagta
    80941 aacatgtata ggtaagtaaa attaattgct tttcttgcat tatattttac aattcagatt
    81001 ctcataagac ttattatgca aggctattat taattgcaga actatacata aaaaacaacg
    81061 gcgacaaaag attccaatgc aaactgaatc attttcagaa cgttcaataa gaacaagaga
    81121 ctatctcagt aaaactcgtc agcaaaatgc agaaaactta actctcatct ggttcgacac
    81181 ctcaatcagt gaaaatagtg atgcgaagaa atattcaata tttattgacg aatttcatca
    81241 cattttcaat gacatacatg tatttaatga tatcgatata tttattgatt atataactga
    81301 tattaaaaat gaatatatat ttttgattat taccaattct tcgactatac agactagtct
    81361 tgaacaaata ttgaatcaat taagacaaat tcatttattt tatatattct atgaagagaa
    81421 aacgagcaat caacaagaac tataccttga aaaacataaa aaatgtcgag gtatattctc
    81481 ttctataaca aatatctgtg cacaattacg aaaagatgtt aaaatatgtg aacacaattt
    81541 gatcggtttc aatgttattg gaaatgaaga ttcaactaat gatgagcaag aagcaaattt
    81601 catgtacgca caattactta aagaatatct aaaagatatt gctaataatg aaactagtaa
    81661 tttaacagaa atgattgaat attgtcgtcg aaaatatgtt gataatcacc aagaactcaa
    81721 tcgtattgat gaattggaaa agaattatca aaatcattca tcgatttggt ggtatactcg
    81781 agatggattt atgtataaaa tgttaaataa agcattacga ttacaagata ttgaaacatt
    81841 ttatgctatg cgtttatttg ttaaagaact tcacggacaa cttgtttatt tgcatcatta
    81901 tcaacaaaat aattctatta actcttcaga tttcaatgaa attattctct atcgaggtca
    81961 acaaatgtca tctaatgaat ttcttaaatt gaaaaataat caaggtggtc ttttatcgat
    82021 caatagtttc ttatcaacaa gtaaaaatag agatgtagct gaaatgtttg ctggtaataa
    82081 tgcattattg gatgataata tgactgctgt tctactaaag attcatgcac gaaataatga
    82141 tactgatatg ccagtctttg ctcaaattga tgaaataagt ttctttggtg atggtgaaaa
    82201 tgaagttctc ttttccatgg gaactgtctt tcgcattgaa agtatcatac aacaaaattc
    82261 acatgatgat ttttggcttg ttgaattgac attaacgaac gctaatgatc ctcaattgac
    82321 tgaattaact cgatatatgc gggaacaagt gcaacacgct acaccaagag atcgtctata
    82381 caatttgtta cttaatattg gaaaatatac agaagcgaaa cagtttttac aattagcatt
    82441 gaatgaagtg aataatagtg atcaacaatc tcaagcagca ttacatcatc aaatcggttt
    82501 tatctatcat gaaatgtgag aattagaaaa gtctattaca gaatatgaac aatcacttgc
    82561 aattaaattg tcgtatttat cagatgatga tccagaattt gctcttacat ttgctaatat
    82621 gagtggtgtt tatcgtgaat taggtcaact tgatgttgct cttatatata ttcaacaagc
    82681 tcttgacatt gatcaacgtc attcaaatca tgaaactatt ttagcagctc gatttcattg
    82741 tatgggtatg attttacatg atcaaaataa aatcgatgaa gctattgaac aatttgagaa
    82801 agttttgact atttggatgc gaaatttacc atcaacacat ccaactattg ctgaatcatt
    82861 aaataactta gctactatat attatgaaca aaaacactat gatcaagctt tgaatatgta
    82921 taaaaaatgt ttagatatag aaacaaaatc tttacttatt gaacatccat cattagcaat
    82981 tacttataat aatatcgcgt ttacttatta tcataaaggt ttttatcaag atgcattaga
    83041 tcatagtctt aaagctattg aattaagtac tcgtgcatta ggcgaaagac atccaaatac
    83101 gcaatccttt caaaatacac ttcaaattat tcgtcaaaaa ttaacgtcat taattgagaa
    83161 cgaaaatgag gatcattgat ttcgctgtga ggatataata gcaattaaat tcacatccac
    83221 actcacatcc ttgatattaa atcgatcaaa gtaatctatt aaaaaataaa gattaccatt
    83281 atttataaag tccttcaagt aatcctttct cgattattgt tctcttttct ttctgttctg
    83341 tacctttgta acttatactt tgcgtctagt gctcgttctg catgtgcttc tctaattcgt
    83401 tttctctttt tttgtgtgtt ctttgccatc gactatatcg tattattatt ttgtttgttt
    83461 ttatgttatg tgtaagagga attgtttgat aagaagttat taaatcataa taggatatag
    83521 ataatctgtt tcatcatata agagagaaag gtaaagtatt tctacattaa atcttcaaca
    83581 tgagttatta ttttatcgca gaaaccatac gcatttatgg ataatcatcg tttgcgtgct
    83641 attattttga aattacaaga tcgtcttagt aacgatgatc gaaaacgctt acatttctat
    83701 ctcggcaatg atgtaccacg acgaattcga gatgatccaa cacttagtgg aacacttagt
    83761 ctgatggatt ctctttttga tcaagataaa atcaatgaaa aagattttac ttttttaata
    83821 aatgcatttg atgaaattca atgtattgat gctatgaaat tattaagagg taagtttttt
    83881 gttttgttta ttttaaattt atttcctttt gtattttatt aatctagaat atcgaagaca
    83941 caatcaatca gatggacaaa accaatcagt tgaaagtcta tcaatgataa tgccaccaat
    84001 gttaaatcaa attcttgaag atcaacatca aaatgaagat aaatattcta tgccacaacg
    84061 taagcattta actatattta tattttacat ttatcgaaaa tctaatttag ttctcgttaa
    84121 tgaaaaaaat acttgtggta ataatacaaa tattaatcaa ataccaatga tgaactcaaa
    84181 tgaaaaacca caacctccaa cttacaaaag gaaacaatta gtaaactgaa gaaagatgtg
    84241 gaaatttcta ttattattta tcttattatt gattgttgga tgtggaatat taatattttt
    84301 ttctattaag aatttcattg atattgatcg attgaaaata ttgcataatc tattcattgt
    84361 aagaattcaa ctgttggaaa catcgaataa tcaatctatt gaaaaaattc aagagttaaa
    84421 gtataaaatg gaacaattca gaaaaacacg taattatttt aaccgcgttg tattgaaatc
    84481 taaactcgat tctataaata cttattttct tatgatagca tgaaagtcag ttaaatagtt
    84541 cgatttttaa tgaaacatct ttgccaaata taagaatctc aaagactatc tcggtcttgt
    84601 tagatcttga acaaaaataa ttgtccaaga tttatgatct ataaaatcag tatttgatat
    84661 gttatattta atccttttca tcagtcattc accaaagttc accatcatct atgtttcgcc
    84721 ttttggtcta taaagagaga gttataaaaa cgatcgtctc tgctattcag tttgatattg
    84781 aattttgctt catattttaa ttttatttca gcaccattac gatcacctag tattgatatt
    84841 tatccgaatg caaaatggac agaaaatggt gtcactgtag ctggaggaaa ggaagcaggc
    84901 aataaagcca atcaactcta ccagccacta ggtttatatg ttgatgataa tgaaactgtc
    84961 tatgtctctg agtgggaaaa taatcgtatt acggaatgga aatcgggtgc agagaatggt
    85021 cgagtagttg ctggtggaaa ttcgacttat aaattggcaa acccaagaga tgtgattttg
    85081 gataaaattg gaaatagtct catcatctgc gatcgttcga acagaagagt tgttcaatgg
    85141 cgtcgtgaga atggtacaaa tggagaaacg atgatttcga atatcagttg ttggggttta
    85201 acaatggatg agaagggatc actatatgtc actgatgatg agagacatga agtaaggcga
    85261 tatgaaagag gagaatctga agggatagtg gttgcaggtg gaaaaggagg tggaaaccgt
    85321 ctcgatcaac tctctcagcc tacatatgta tttgtcgatc aagatcgttc agtatatgta
    85381 tctgaatata acaatcatcg tgtgatgaaa tgggaagaag gtgcaaaaca aggaattatt
    85441 gtagctggtg gtcacaatac gggaaatgaa cttaaacaat tgtattttcc tgaaggaatc
    85501 gttgtcgatc gattgggtac agtctacgta gctgatgctg gtaatgctcg aatcatgcgt
    85561 tggatcaaag gagccacaca aggaaatatc attgttggtg gaaaaaatag aggaggacaa
    85621 tcaaatcaat tgaattggcc tgtcggtctg tcattcgata gacacggtaa tttttatgtc
    85681 ggcgatacgc gaaatcatcg agtacaaaag tttattttat cttcaaatga ataagactac
    85741 ttttttaaat ttattaaata ataataatca tcattaatta attgacttgt attgctttta
    85801 gattattgaa aaatctaata cataattcaa attagtgatt gaaaaaaaac gtatttgaaa
    85861 tttaaataag tgtaaaatac ttcatgattt ggatctgtct cactggctca tttattaaga
    85921 atgctttaaa aatgtatgtg gaagatcagc gcgatgacat cgagcaatag attcgagtgt
    85981 gctgattatt cttgcgacgt cttcatccga taagccagca tgcaatgtga gtctcaagat
    86041 agatcgagta gggggtgtag caggtgctac gaatatggca cctgaaatac ctgcattttc
    86101 gaagtagatc tgaagttttt tcgaaagtat atttggtcca ccgttcagac atagaatggg
    86161 acttggcaac gatggctgtt cgacatcaaa ttttaatgtc actgcagcat gacgtacgac
    86221 tcttgcaata tccattagtc tttttcgctt attatctgca ttgtaaatga ttgcgatagc
    86281 acgttgaaga cgttgcaaat cccaagtcat aagtgcacta ctaaatatcg acgatgacga
    86341 tttttctctc acgtacaata cttcctggac acgaccagca ataaatcctg cacgaacaca
    86401 atatgcctta gccagactac ctgtaataaa gtcaatacga tttgtcacat tcgctaatgc
    86461 tgcaagacca cgaccgtgag gtccatacaa tccaattgaa tgagattcat cgactaccaa
    86521 catgcagttg tatagctcct tgagatcaca taattctacc agattggcaa tcgagccttt
    86581 cgccgagtag agagagtcaa caacgatgat accactacca aatttacgaa gattttgttc
    86641 gagatcgtct agacaattat gtttgatctt gtggataata ccacggctgg caccttgcca
    86701 aagtgattca tgggcggcgg tatcgatata gacgtgactc gtcgccggga taactattgc
    86761 ttgaagtaga ccgtaattag cagcatatcc actttgagct aaatatacgc tatctttccc
    86821 gagtatttgc ttcgctaaca agtcagacac ttgatcttga agacaatcct gttgtaaaaa
    86881 tactcctgac atgatgttat ctgatccctg tcgatgaatg ggaactgtct gcttctgact
    86941 caatgaagtt tggaaggccg tgttttcgat ttttggaata acgttgtagg catcaaatat
    87001 acgtgcgtca gaaacaaata aatttggatc gtatgacaaa tgcaaatagt cattgttatc
    87061 gatgtggata ccaattcgat ctggatgcgc taacgaaaga aaatcaatga gaccttttcc
    87121 cgtagtagaa gattcgaaat atttttgcat attttgacga aattgttccc tcatcgagtt
    87181 aactcctcgc gtttgaccaa caggactcgt tgattgtttc cgtgacggaa gtattctggt
    87241 agaagttcca cctgaaaacg caacaagaat aagaatgtaa acatacaact gttcgataga
    87301 tcttttattg aaaatctttt ttagcatatc actcatatat tcataacata acgctatttg
    87361 cgagcacatc agtgttattt caattcgaga caatcaaaga aaccaaccga tctgcactat
    87421 agctttctac gagaggcgtt gttacttaat cgatttttca atgaaataag agaagtcttg
    87481 cacatagatt ttgttacgaa aaatacgaga aaggatggag tatcacacag agatcgatgc
    87541 agtaggtctt accatagtac gatatctgct tgtcgacggt actagctaaa tagttgaaac
    87601 gaacacgatt gtgcacatga cgaaacattt caaataatta gaagaaatat tatctaaaat
    87661 tgtgaaataa agattgctaa tagaaaagtg caaacgaaat agcagcgtca cccttcccgc
    87721 gtttttagag acacactctc agctctctca gaagacgaga agattggaaa gagctgctgt
    87781 aaatatgcaa ctaatggtat atatttaata agacagtgaa ggattgaaat ttaatataga
    87841 taagagtagg catcgtcgtc tcatattcga aagtgatgct gtcgatcaag aaagaacata
    87901 ccgaactcaa acaaaatcag aaaaaacaaa cagcttttat aagtacattc aaccatgact
    87961 caaaaaggta aattttcgcg tcatcaacaa aaagtcatag gaagtgaata gcggagaaca
    88021 ataacacacg taaattaatt gcgtgatgaa acatgatgaa aatcccactc gtatttgaaa
    88081 ttaacgacat acttccgtag tttttcctga tacatgcaaa aatctgtcac ttgatcattt
    88141 gataaagaaa agatactcac acctacacta ttgctacgaa aatatcagtt attgtatcgt
    88201 gatgtaaaga ataataaccg ccgaatggct cactccactg ttatcgcgat ttcgaccttg
    88261 cctatgggta tcatcagacg gagtttacga aacatttcaa caatatgtat caaatgactt
    88321 attctgataa tatttatgtt gagcttttat acgtaatttg atcgctgagt agaagaagca
    88381 tgctaaggtg tgattctatt tgtatttttt ctcttttatt cagtattctt ggaaaaaatg
    88441 ataaccgata atttcattgt tttacggtcg aagatatgat tacaaaaaaa aggcttttta
    88501 cctgaagaga aaatgttcta tagttgtatg aatagattgg cactttgggt ttgccatttg
    88561 gatggcttat ttctctatgg ctgtgagaca aattcaattt cagcgttctt ttctgtagaa
    88621 acttttagtt ttgataatag tgcttgtact ccaatatcgc gaagtactga tttcctcaac
    88681 aaagttcgtc gaaggttttt gaaatgattc ttcttatcga atgtaactag aaatgttttt
    88741 ttagtttgat tcgttatgag aaatttattg aacttgacat gtacacatct cggtgaatat
    88801 ttcgaatgat aaagaaaaag agcaactact gttgtatgca aaacatgaaa ttatcataat
    88861 tatctaagat attgttttat ttgtttttat gcttcattca ttattgtcta gtttttcttt
    88921 gagaagagaa aactaagtag aatcctctgc aacacacatg ttaaagataa ttcactgctg
    88981 aatgccaata gaaacagaca gagaaagatt aaggctattt tctcttttcg tatgaaactc
    89041 attgtaattt ttcaccaaat tttattctat aatctagatt aaaaaagcat ccccttcaaa
    89101 agcattttaa aagttctcgt aaaatccatt cagacgatta gatgcattcg cagataatat
    89161 ctcttgccaa tcccgactta accattcggc taaattcaga caagctaatt tgcccagatc
    89221 catctgtgtc agccagaaaa acacaaagat caacacgata ctaaaacaaa acaatgatta
    89281 aagacaaaat aaactcaact tttcaattaa actaaaagat tacttcatcg gtaaggattg
    89341 acaaaaaggc tcgtaattca tcaggcgaaa tcagaccatc cgatagactg attgttcggt
    89401 tgtagagacc tcttctacct tggtcgagaa tatcgaaggc gcgggcaatg tcggattctc
    89461 gttcctgatt attgcctaac atgaatactt gcaagacttg tatgaactca ttccatgcca
    89521 attttggaac tgatgaagaa acatttgcta caatagaatg aataaacaaa agattacata
    89581 catatgtaat atacctatga atagattatc ctaacctcgt ctgtactctt gttcggttac
    89641 tgtacgagaa tgaataattg tgccgtcttc gatcaattct acagtaacac ttgtaatttg
    89701 accatcagta acttgcgcct tatatttagc agttctaatt gaccacattg ttgatgaagg
    89761 aaaggagaag tttgctatat atattcaata caattcaacc tggcgaaatt atatgaatag
    89821 acttacttgg tcgtacgaat ttccgagaaa gtttcatacc aggagtatct aatattttca
    89881 gcaagcaaac aaaaccacta gctatgatat attatgaaac tgatatactc acaatcagat
    89941 ggaagcagac catattgaga gaaattaaat aatccttgtt gtcgagtcga tctactgctt
    90001 atgtattggt tatctatttt aaaatatcgt aagataaaat cgagtgaaaa tcttgtaata
    90061 ttcaactaac tcgttttaga tttcagagta tgggtgcggg tgtgggtctg tgtgacgtag
    90121 aaagcaataa agatatctca cattcaccca caccctcaag atggtttttg gagaagaata
    90181 ggatatagaa attacaaatg agtcttaccc tgcacgtatc tatctcgact tgatagttca
    90241 taatcgatgg tactttcacg tgtattcgaa tatgataatg cgggtggaga ctagaaaaaa
    90301 aaacgattag atatttttaa cgattatatg aaaaaaaaat ttactagatc ttcaaaaacg
    90361 ccagcattac gagccatttt aataagtgtt gttgaatcta aaagtgaatc cccataacga
    90421 gctacataat tggcaggatc ttctctgata acaccttctc tttcaaattg tcgaactaca
    90481 tgtggttcaa tatgttcata aacaatgatc ttattccgtg gttctggata tgctacagca
    90541 gcacccgaag cctcttcaac aattgtacga cgttcaggta aaggtccata aggaagccat
    90601 cgttcaatga taatatcacc taaatcgtaa gaaaacaaca ataccaaaag tgaaaataat
    90661 tctttttacg tggtttttcc ggagcaggtg gaaaacgttc gatgataact gatcgtggtg
    90721 gaggaggcag agcagctatc tgacgaataa ctataaaatg aaatatattg atgaatctca
    90781 tatacatata tgtaattcaa ctttgttgtt ttttaacctg tttcactggg aatagctggt
    90841 ggtggtgtgg gcggtcgttc acgtaagata agtggaggtg gtgcaacagc agcttgcata
    90901 tattgacgta tgataagtgg tggaagtggt gctggttgag gtgcacgcac ttgtttaata
    90961 atgagtggct aaaatcatat aaacattagt aaaattgtgt ttacaaatat tcgtttgatt
    91021 actcctggtg gtcgaacagc tggtggttga agatatcgaa caagaattcg ttgttgatat
    91081 gttactggtt tgtccactac tgcttttcga ataactaatg gattacgatc cctataaata
    91141 ttaattgctc tttccagata tctatcggtc tcttccaaac tatttgtttc aatcaccgat
    91201 tcattcgtca aatcattagt tactgttaca gttccgcgtg tatcatatgt atttcgttgc
    91261 aatcgtctag tattattacc attaaggtaa atttcacttg tcgatgtttc ataattattt
    91321 cgattcaatc ggctaccact agtattacga aggtacacac cattagtcga tgtttcatac
    91381 gttgaagaag acattccttc attatttgaa gcccattttc gaaattcatc cttatcaatt
    91441 ctatatatgt ataaacttat tattttgaca aaaaattctt gattcttact ttccgtcccg
    91501 attcgtatca atttcttcaa atgaagtatt agtttcaaca atttttggca tttttccaaa
    91561 aagacaaagc acaaatagat tcttaaaata aaataaatga atgaatacta attaatatat
    91621 ctgtcataaa aatagctcgg cgatgcatgt ggtccgatct ttttggaatg attttcgaac
    91681 aaaagcagat ttagacctgt ggttgttagc atttattaaa gcacaaatga attcatctat
    91741 tcgtgaatga tggctcgaaa agatctcaat cttgagcagt ccatgtaaaa ggtttcagtt
    91801 ccttttctct caattttcat agatatctgt atatataatg catccagaag atagtctaga
    91861 taactccttg aaatgtacat tagaattacc atgctaaatt attttcttca cgaattataa
    91921 gaactctatt ggtagccgaa acttagatca gttgatcttg cgttgctaca taatagcgct
    91981 aaatcaagga ttccaataga atgtctttga ttcgtgaaga aaataattga acatggtcaa
    92041 ctttacatac atttgaagag aatatcatac atgcaaaggt ctaccaggat taaacgaaaa
    92101 acaagtgaag cttttgacaa tcttatacta tgaaatgatt tctactggct ctctcgaaaa
    92161 tgtaaatctg accatactgt ttcatccgat tctttctaca tatatacaga gtgagagaga
    92221 gagagagaga gacagataga tatatttttt ttttaaaaac atgtcaatat ggatttcttc
    92281 cctcagtatg taaagcattt aaatcctcaa acatggttta taacatgaga tcatataacg
    92341 ggaaagcaat atatattata tggatgcacg aagtaatgta tattctttat gtgctatatt
    92401 gaaggagaag atgtgattat agctaccgtg atcataattt tgtcgttgct gaagggctct
    92461 tcagataaat attttttatt gcttgatgtg gttcgaaatg cacacaccat aatgtttgtg
    92521 gttatattgg cttaaccaga gtgaagacaa gagggataga ccccatcatt atcaaaattc
    92581 tggttacgcc aatatgtgat gatcttgtat attgaaaatg atcgctgaga aacaaaacga
    92641 taaatggtta gtagcattgc aatctgatga cacctggttg cggcttgcga caaagcaggt
    92701 gtcttctaac aaaaaatttc gggtgtgggt gagggtggtt ttcacccgtt tattcaaaca
    92761 ctcacaccca tccttgatat atccatcttt caataattca aaagaactcg ctcgaatacc
    92821 atctattttt tgttatcatg gtaaacatca gaaatatcct tcgaataacc atcgccaatc
    92881 aagtgaaaag agattgaacg tgcactctgg atttttttac caatataata gacatcataa
    92941 ttcattggca acttgactat tgacaattga taggagaaga gctgtagtaa cgatcagaga
    93001 gaagaatcga agaaggtatt ctgtactatg tttccgcaac gcatgtgtga ttgtaaacga
    93061 ataatcacta ttaagtaggt attaatgaaa ctgatcgttg gcattgactc aatactaata
    93121 ctttcagctc tatccaatca ctaatattga ttgacaacaa caatatcaat ttcgtaataa
    93181 tctgcaccat ctatcgttaa atcttaggca tacaaaaatg aatcaatact attgggttgt
    93241 caacaaagtt ctgtcgttct tttctaaaat cttgtagaat aacatagaaa gttctagaag
    93301 tttccatact aagggtatat atatatagga catgaatgtc tttcgaatga taaaaaaatc
    93361 atcgatatgg acgttgatgt cgaatcagaa atagatcttt ctcatagaga ttcgagtgct
    93421 tttacttcat gaatttcgtt tgggtcacaa agcaacggaa gcagccaaca gcatatgcgg
    93481 tacgatgggt cagggtctag tctccactgg taacgcgcaa cgttggttca atcatttcaa
    93541 gaatggggat ttagaactcg acgatgtacc tcgatccggt cgaccaatgg aactggatgt
    93601 ggatcttcta aagcagctta tcgaacaaga tcctcgatcg actttacggt gtttagcaga
    93661 gcagcttggg tgttctcata ctacggtgga aaaacatctg aaagaattag gcaagacctg
    93721 gaaatatgga gtatggatac ctcatgaatt atcgtcacat caactgcaac agagagttga
    93781 tacatgtatg gatttaatca catctcatcg caactatcaa tggttatcca atctgattac
    93841 tggcgatgag aagtgggtgt tgaatgttaa ttacacgcgt ggacgtcagt ggttgagcac
    93901 tggtcaaaca ggcgtagcaa caccgaagac tgatccacat cctaagaagt tgatgctgag
    93961 tgtctggtgg agtattaaag gagttattca ttgggaaatt ctactaaata gttacaccat
    94021 cactactgat ctgtactgtc aacaactgga tcgggttgca cagaaactcg aaggaaagca
    94081 ggatcgagtt tattttttac atgataacgc aagaccacac attgcacagt tgacccgtga
    94141 aaaattattg aagcttggtt ggattacggt tcctcatcca ccttattctc ctgacttggc
    94201 tccaacagac taccatttgt ttcgttctct ttcgaatgat ttacgtgaca aaaaattcaa
    94261 agacgaaagc gatgtcaaac ggagcttgtc aagttctttg atgaaaaatc tcaggacttc
    94321 tacgagcgcg ggatcatgtc tctgccagaa cgttcgcgac aagtggtaga tagtaatggt
    94381 aaatatatat ctgaaaacta gttgtagttt tgaagtgaaa aaacaaaaat aaaatttttg
    94441 aaaaaaacgc caaaactttg ttgacaacct aatagttcga tataatacat aactgacgaa
    94501 aatactagaa tgtacaccta aacgtcacat ttccgtcgaa aattaataat agcatgcaac
    94561 gctaacgatt gatacctcac ttgacataaa tttgaaaaat atgtctgtca gattcgcaaa
    94621 aacgggtttg aacgggaccg ggatcaggac aaaaaatctt cgtcccgctg gacactacac
    94681 atcatatctt caacaatgtc acacaattca actcggggtc accatcttta tttgatattg
    94741 agttcagtta tacagatacc ccaccctcaa gatgcattgg tactggtgca tggctaaata
    94801 tatgggaatc ctgagggtga gggtgatggg agaggaaaca ccctcaccct caagatatct
    94861 tttgtttttt tttcttgaca ttaggtatta acattactat cgtattgata aaatactctt
    94921 gtaatatcat acttctgtat ccgtacccga ctaatcgttg tctctctacg agtatcagat
    94981 tttttagttc gtaatttctc aaaagcgata cttttcaaaa aaatatgtag ctaataaatg
    95041 aaataaatag cttacttgtt tctaacagca tttcgttaat ttttttctca tgtaaatagc
    95101 taatttaaat ccagcgatat ttaaagatta ttataactat ttacaaaatt aaatagctac
    95161 tcaataataa tgtacaaatc ttaaatatat taaatagtca attcgtttat tatcatgtaa
    95221 cgaactatgt aaagtcgagt gcaatttaaa ctaaatcata gacatttaaa aaattagatt
    95281 gttattcaac gataatacac atacttaaaa atatctcatt tttatgtgta gtttcatttg
    95341 atattatttt attctactca cctatttttc tagaaaacaa ctttgatggt agtttcaatt
    95401 cttttcattt gaaattaata aaaagaaatg aagttctcct gttatattca gactttacac
    95461 gtctgtcccc taaccgaaga aaattattcg caataaataa atagttattc tcccagagag
    95521 attgacaata aataagtact tcaatattat tgaaagtaag tgtatcgcta ttaaattctc
    95581 tcacacattt ctattcgcta tcattgtcaa agttctcgat gcaaaaattg tacatctctt
    95641 gagaatgagt cgtggttcag cgatctcata ttttcaatag tgcaatacta gtgttttgga
    95701 ctttttcgga cacaatttga gctatagaaa gtctaattgc gccgttggat agagctcatc
    95761 gagttgtact tgacaatgtt ttttttagac tgtactattt agttatcttt atattttgat
    95821 tgatattatt ctgattttat ttgacagttt tcatcatcac atatatcact ttgctcatct
    95881 catattgtat aatcaataga agacagaaat tatgcgcata tcgtagaaaa aattttcttt
    95941 gagtaataaa taaaagagaa tgaatacctt gtatcaaggg ctgttttttc cttggtcata
    96001 cttgcataga aaaaggaaga caaaaaaaac cgttctatgt atcaacagct aaagcttcac
    96061 atggatgacg cattaccatc gtgatctatg gccggctttt tctctctttt ctcgacgaca
    96121 tagaatgatg ctcacacgat aaatataatc tttcctccct ctgaaaagaa aaatattggg
    96181 cttttgcatt tgcgctgctc tacataccat ggtatatctt tgttgtaacc aattaagcca
    96241 ttttttgtgc atagagagat acgaggagaa cgcttcagta atttctgacg agcagtagag
    96301 gggatttttt tcgtacgttt ttctttcctc ccgcttggtg gtatataggg cctgcaatat
    96361 agcagcaaaa tcacaaaaca ttttttttca tccatccaaa tcgtcaacaa tcaatcgtca
    96421 caagtaaatg gctcgtatca atgtaatcgt ttggtttgct gtcgtattgg caattaccgt
    96481 tgtaatttgc caggcgctcc cacagatggc cgacgattcc ggcgaaggca actacctggc
    96541 ggagaaatga ttgacccttc gtgaatggct tgacgttttg gtttcgaaac gtaaggattg
    96601 tagttgtaat ggtgatcatc gttgttgttc tgattgttgt cccaatcacc gttgttcttg
    96661 taacttttct tcttgtcgtt gttattaagt ctgagtatgt tgtatcactc gtgttttgat
    96721 gggagctcat tgctatattt ttcttttgta ggacaaatgg cttcaataca aataggcaaa
    96781 gaaaaaaaca caaacattct cataaactat tatcgtcatc ctcatcgagc tttatcctct
    96841 aggaggcatt gcacgtaagc cacgcctaat ttagcatacc cttgctcaat gaccatctcc
    96901 gattgggccc atatttttac agtaggtaga ccatgttatg ttaggaagaa acccaaaatt
    96961 tcagctcaaa cgaataagcc gttctggaga tataagtgtt acaagtgtca tgggtagagc
    97021 acatatgaga ggaattttag gccaattgtt gtaactaaaa tttcaatatc tcaagaaaga
    97081 taaaagatag aaccctgatt tttttatcgt gagtactacc agtgatgggc tatcgattga
    97141 tggtaataaa agtacgtgat gttaggattt ttcccattcg gtattagagg gtcgttgggg
    97201 taggtatcta ggacacatcg ataggatcag cgctgtggga tgttctgaga ctagtttcat
    97261 ctgaaagagc acatcagaat gcaccgattt ctatcttcaa aagtttgtgg aaatgaattt
    97321 tggtataaaa aaaaattcaa taatatgtat cattcacagg ggttttgggt aaatagtagt
    97381 gctcaatatt ttaaaaatcc tgtaagaaaa ccgtttcgct cttcaaaaac tgaccccata
    97441 ttctgatagc ccatgaaatt ctgaacaaat ccatatataa acattgtaag tttaacctat
    97501 tttgtaagaa caaacttaga gaacattaaa tgctgcttat atatgaaaaa tataaaaatg
    97561 aatattttta cttttctctc tgttttttca cattttttca actgtgttgg tagttaatga
    97621 aaagtcaaac tataaattct gatagcgcgt caaattctgt accttctgat ataaaactca
    97681 aatggcaaga tgtctccgtc agtgttctat gtgacccata ttggatcgac gcagtcagat
    97741 agggctctaa aattatccat atctaggcaa tttagttata tggtgttagt ttcttaacaa
    97801 aataactggc atattcggat tcaggataaa aaacagctct agatgacaat attttctatg
    97861 ggaaaaaaaa tcatcgaaat attctgccgt acccccctac agagaatttt tggacaaaaa
    97921 attgactgtg gtccccccag gcttcgtata catgaaaatt tcttttgcag aaaagtatgt
    97981 ttcttaatgc agtttttccc gctgattccg aatataatat ttcttttttt ctcagatgct
    98041 gctataaaac gaaaacagca aaatatgaac cgttctctat gttgttatca gaaaacgtat
    98101 acaatatggg tcacatagaa cactgacgga gacatcttgc catttgagtt ttatatcaga
    98161 aggtacagaa tttgacgcgc tatcagaatt tatagtttga cttttcatta actaccaaca
    98221 cagttgaaaa aatgtgaaaa aacagagaga aaagtaaaaa tattcatttt tatatttttc
    98281 atatataagc agcatttaat gttctctaag tttgttctta caaaataggt taaacttaca
    98341 atgtttatat atggatttgt tcagaatttc atgggctatc agaatatggg gtcagttttt
    98401 gaagagcgaa acggttttct tacaggattt ttaaaatatt gagcactact atttacccaa
    98461 aacccctgtg aatgatacat attattgaat ttttttttat accaaaattc atttccacaa
    98521 acttttgaag atagaaatcg gtgcattctg atgtgctctt tcagatgaaa ctagtctcag
    98581 aacatcccac agcgctgatc ctatcgatgt gtcctagata cctaccccaa cgaccctcta
    98641 ataccgaatg ggaaaaatcc taacatcacg tacttttatt accatcaatc gatagcccat
    98701 cactggtagt actcacgata aaaaaatcag
//
