# Supplementary material for: Bdelloid rotifers deploy horizontally acquired biosynthetic genes against a fungal pathogen
Source: Nat Commun. 2024 Jul 18;15:5787. doi: 10.1038/s41467-024-49919-1 (PMC11258130; doi:10.1038/s41467-024-49919-1)
Supplement: Supplementary file 15 — Supplementary Data 11 [file 41467_2024_49919_MOESM15_ESM.zip › project AVAG00591 scaffold/prodigal_output/genes.gbk]

LOCUS       AVAG00591_full_c       98730 bp    DNA              UNK 01-JAN-1980
DEFINITION  AVAG00591_full_contig <unknown description>.
ACCESSION   AVAG00591_full_contig
VERSION     AVAG00591_full_contig
KEYWORDS    .
SOURCE      
  ORGANISM  .
            .
FEATURES             Location/Qualifiers
     CDS             complement(<1..309)
                     /note="ID=1_1;partial=10;start_type=GTG;rbs_motif=None;rbs_
                     spacer=None;gc_cont=0.337;conf=98.27;score=17.57;cscore=24.
                     04;sscore=-6.47;rscore=-1.10;uscore=-4.20;tscore=-1.17;"
                     /locus_tag="AVAG00591_full_contig_1"
                     /strand="-1"
                     /translation="MRNCNNRTRLNEEDRNTLFIKRGIYISPGARCCGDHFCRGQLSYE
                     AIHRIIPFDSDLVSFTSQDIEKIFNSFRTVTQSNIAFDFDNDASLDDTAYYNITGLSK"
     CDS             complement(455..775)
                     /note="ID=1_2;partial=00;start_type=ATG;rbs_motif=None;rbs_
                     spacer=None;gc_cont=0.336;conf=97.09;score=15.26;cscore=16.
                     66;sscore=-1.40;rscore=-1.10;uscore=-2.41;tscore=2.76;"
                     /locus_tag="AVAG00591_full_contig_2"
                     /strand="-1"
                     /translation="MPRNPRARCFQCNTVVDNARPITNLLLKLYLSARCHKRHDCTSYV
                     CKGCRSKYERWYRKTKDQIDDLIDDDKLNENDDEIEEVISHVTLTCEIFFVYIEYGFRR
                     EK*"
     CDS             2413..3444
                     /note="ID=1_3;partial=00;start_type=ATG;rbs_motif=None;rbs_
                     spacer=None;gc_cont=0.266;conf=100.00;score=79.01;cscore=77
                     .13;sscore=1.87;rscore=-1.10;uscore=0.21;tscore=2.76;"
                     /locus_tag="AVAG00591_full_contig_3"
                     /strand="1"
                     /translation="MSSTSNNTVNEYQRPTNRTVIFILFAILFIPSLLCSIFIFYNCIR
                     MRELRQHPPNRVILTLLVLLLIQVNFLNYKIKKSKLFSLSKALFDLPCRLYYLYKGTSP
                     IHNEIFCQLWSFTITTLNVVGLHLMALGSIERYLLVFHHRYISKYRLYLSTIPIIICII
                     YPIIWYVTLMYTAWWCTYTPDYGEVECGLPCYITASSFYLSFIIYVHHLIPVFTTTFAN
                     IILVGRVLHQQAKMKRNNSWRKNLQMTTQLLSIAFLYLILWLPHCILASIPLFVQGDIS
                     IQARFLYTEYFANLTSIFVCLCPFIALIGLNHLHNKIKYGIQIIRKCFLPCYDRQVASV
                     APE*"
     CDS             complement(3722..4393)
                     /note="ID=1_4;partial=00;start_type=ATG;rbs_motif=None;rbs_
                     spacer=None;gc_cont=0.381;conf=100.00;score=56.05;cscore=55
                     .31;sscore=0.74;rscore=-1.10;uscore=-0.27;tscore=2.76;"
                     /locus_tag="AVAG00591_full_contig_4"
                     /strand="-1"
                     /translation="MVFILHPNGSTTGKTYKEAYLLDSSTFSSEQMNDFGSFRFSLPSR
                     TDDSPLVFSADGRTVEWVNESRVIWFPVSTEAKLHSGKWFLEFHVEAVKNWQIGVGFLL
                     DWNIEPDWSLFGYLGSSASAWSYDPYTGDIVYNTKSIHSDLPKFKGDKGVIGLELDIPK
                     NAIGEFTFIIDGVRTPTKQMPNSGAVAIPAVCLLARGQRVTIRSLRQLDEDVLVSTKWN
                     F*"
     CDS             complement(7662..8069)
                     /note="ID=1_5;partial=00;start_type=GTG;rbs_motif=None;rbs_
                     spacer=None;gc_cont=0.319;conf=99.10;score=20.46;cscore=26.
                     11;sscore=-5.65;rscore=-1.10;uscore=-2.73;tscore=-1.17;"
                     /locus_tag="AVAG00591_full_contig_5"
                     /strand="-1"
                     /translation="MNSTSEVTLPTELNNTSESQSQSQQQDTTINIDDRCSPSCASVLS
                     NIEIVDNVIERSRRLDRQRWLSLFIGCIPTFIITCLMWIIRACLNCEEKFSSSNTPHAL
                     YSWYCICLCHWFDILWKHLLWCKTLFQWTKL*"
     CDS             complement(8402..8842)
                     /note="ID=1_6;partial=00;start_type=ATG;rbs_motif=None;rbs_
                     spacer=None;gc_cont=0.422;conf=96.97;score=15.08;cscore=17.
                     37;sscore=-2.29;rscore=-1.10;uscore=-3.30;tscore=2.76;"
                     /locus_tag="AVAG00591_full_contig_6"
                     /strand="-1"
                     /translation="MNNVDDDFDGIDIYDDDFQRIRNIDFDDGCRRPFTSGSTSFCLTA
                     SVCVRQVKRDKRFQVNFNGFNMINFRTVYVDRDYGGTMIRTDGNDPFFITTGGNKLYMV
                     TPDMAIEHFALQQNSDALTFVNSNQLIVSGGTSIMEVWTRVR*"
     CDS             complement(9570..9836)
                     /note="ID=1_7;partial=00;start_type=ATG;rbs_motif=GGA/GAG/A
                     GG;rbs_spacer=5-10bp;gc_cont=0.378;conf=99.24;score=21.22;c
                     score=17.17;sscore=4.05;rscore=2.17;uscore=-0.23;tscore=2.7
                     6;"
                     /locus_tag="AVAG00591_full_contig_7"
                     /strand="-1"
                     /translation="MTSPSLTPPQDFVRDLEDLQQLCVKIQENIDIKKFRIQREVDQFT
                     EEVKQLFDKGSKEESSGYLKKILENFEVEKEKALVSEYIGTRW*"
     CDS             complement(11308..12186)
                     /note="ID=1_8;partial=00;start_type=ATG;rbs_motif=None;rbs_
                     spacer=None;gc_cont=0.253;conf=100.00;score=46.42;cscore=45
                     .03;sscore=1.39;rscore=-1.10;uscore=0.37;tscore=2.76;"
                     /locus_tag="AVAG00591_full_contig_8"
                     /strand="-1"
                     /translation="MVLTFAAIGLLSSVIILSLIFIYRSKYLLNTPMFLICNTYISIIF
                     ICCILLNMYGYSLYGSLYEIIPLNYPWCYIRSYLLHVGTCLLYHSFFLLTCFRFFRIVL
                     YKYKQLQTFQFIFQLTLIHWLIDFLLLIPLLTQHWIEYISECYFCEILFSNFQGTLYAG
                     VIAYSFPMFSIVLMYTSIIHYMNKTKSQSILQNRQQTNRRDFVVLRRIIILIGILTTLS
                     FPTIIIWLSFVVTNYIDPIYYKIGWLLFALSFSVLPITFALLTSQLRELLKILYYRQKC
                     RIQPIQTMTTH*"
     CDS             15490..16101
                     /note="ID=1_9;partial=00;start_type=ATG;rbs_motif=GGA/GAG/A
                     GG;rbs_spacer=5-10bp;gc_cont=0.364;conf=99.99;score=41.43;c
                     score=37.62;sscore=3.81;rscore=2.17;uscore=-1.13;tscore=2.7
                     6;"
                     /locus_tag="AVAG00591_full_contig_9"
                     /strand="1"
                     /translation="MISTTRGTYYLFDAIDQRFLCSIYFLYRLLEMVQKHLGDQIKQTI
                     ASASSHTVKFSILICLAYNNGRIEITNTIHDCVSPHDTLVSLKEARDRFDSRIETPHSA
                     NLLWIPTTNEVWSMASSVSQPVEESSEEFERVSQRYARQREDVIEIHEVENSSWSSQYR
                     DHKEVIHNLRHDDQIEKILVYPCSQVRALHILQHGFNNDH*"
     CDS             16178..16429
                     /note="ID=1_10;partial=00;start_type=GTG;rbs_motif=None;rbs
                     _spacer=None;gc_cont=0.357;conf=92.37;score=10.85;cscore=11
                     .41;sscore=-0.57;rscore=-1.10;uscore=1.71;tscore=-1.18;"
                     /locus_tag="AVAG00591_full_contig_10"
                     /strand="1"
                     /translation="MRIYLYGWHFQSPEAYQANDSSSDSVNGRPNALLVCNVLVGRTCH
                     KDKIIRANPLAYDSTTDELGTYIINSNRKILPIYYIKY*"
     CDS             complement(16782..16916)
                     /note="ID=1_11;partial=00;start_type=ATG;rbs_motif=None;rbs
                     _spacer=None;gc_cont=0.296;conf=64.62;score=2.62;cscore=1.3
                     7;sscore=1.25;rscore=-2.08;uscore=1.21;tscore=1.46;"
                     /locus_tag="AVAG00591_full_contig_11"
                     /strand="-1"
                     /translation="MIGALVIRNHIFVDKTSKHRNRKKYMGELQKSLFSENNDRIQRW*
                     "
     CDS             complement(16974..17255)
                     /note="ID=1_12;partial=00;start_type=TTG;rbs_motif=GGA/GAG/
                     AGG;rbs_spacer=5-10bp;gc_cont=0.355;conf=66.95;score=3.07;c
                     score=8.04;sscore=-4.97;rscore=2.17;uscore=2.01;tscore=-9.1
                     5;"
                     /locus_tag="AVAG00591_full_contig_12"
                     /strand="-1"
                     /translation="MLKRKNTRNETIEKQLKKGHGAYLMYQEEEAQIFSVFLGNLSVHN
                     EAMIEGVGVGISSIQHPHPHPQVIYNWFYFLKRVVVRNIFVISKVQVM*"
     CDS             complement(17363..19294)
                     /note="ID=1_13;partial=00;start_type=ATG;rbs_motif=None;rbs
                     _spacer=None;gc_cont=0.228;conf=99.99;score=203.69;cscore=1
                     98.68;sscore=5.01;rscore=-1.10;uscore=3.99;tscore=2.76;"
                     /locus_tag="AVAG00591_full_contig_13"
                     /strand="-1"
                     /translation="MFLLKLFFCILHFISITTLIQSQTICLDNSIITCHCTENKLVVAC
                     IQNLLSDEIFIDWSTFSSDEYQHYSFIFINFTRLTTQTFTNFSSRFPLLSEIKFHFLNG
                     INQIAENTFQQLSPSSQTRFSIEFNSPRDFQLGDNAFNTSMKYMEFTIKNIQYNTIHNL
                     SYQFNLNAFNNTQIFQIDILNSKEFQFISNQSSILHWEQVTFNNCSLTNVDLLIESLSS
                     ELLESLDLSSNYLIQIPSLMKFNKIIILDLQDNWIEEIPSNIFFNMKYLTALDLSKNRI
                     KQIVHDAFIGLDNLIDLNLNNNHLTSLESLINRYELRSFLSPLNQTLHSLDLSNNAFHE
                     LNIIENLLNLKSLEICCNQIKSLNEDTFKNLHKLQVINISYNQIESIHPWTFNQTILES
                     LDLSSNPISSLETIITVYDEQMKPKNETTSFLYSIAETLEDLLLANCMNLLEINWFIFT
                     KLKQITSINFSGISKTDQFWILESRDGTPIQWNHHLLNFEILINNIQFNNKDYCLSKPI
                     FQILNQTILFLNENHPCNCFTFMWKNIIYPKQVLNCLSNQSIVHELTKECMHIDSYCSS
                     MISTTTTKPTRNDNGKWKIVLAIVIPLTIVMIILSLAAFYIIQRRNKRKTNENVDIKGG
                     IVNIFTKK*"
     CDS             complement(21201..21473)
                     /note="ID=1_14;partial=00;start_type=ATG;rbs_motif=None;rbs
                     _spacer=None;gc_cont=0.341;conf=98.49;score=18.18;cscore=15
                     .11;sscore=3.07;rscore=-1.10;uscore=2.06;tscore=2.76;"
                     /locus_tag="AVAG00591_full_contig_14"
                     /strand="-1"
                     /translation="MYYLFSFIAIKTSSRCVSIINGKDYVGGDIDINHPVQLRSTAACA
                     ALCDSIPDCFRWSFDKTTGRCFPKDKAARYIDNSKTYTGECTKST*"
     CDS             complement(22838..23008)
                     /note="ID=1_15;partial=00;start_type=ATG;rbs_motif=None;rbs
                     _spacer=None;gc_cont=0.327;conf=77.03;score=5.26;cscore=4.9
                     1;sscore=0.35;rscore=-1.63;uscore=0.78;tscore=1.86;"
                     /locus_tag="AVAG00591_full_contig_15"
                     /strand="-1"
                     /translation="MFISIIQRETDFREANVRIEVTRNSFAAWVDVGCEEYFTSIFRFY
                     LIRSRLDRLRV*"
     CDS             23350..23931
                     /note="ID=1_16;partial=00;start_type=ATG;rbs_motif=None;rbs
                     _spacer=None;gc_cont=0.321;conf=100.00;score=55.26;cscore=5
                     3.46;sscore=1.81;rscore=-1.10;uscore=0.14;tscore=2.76;"
                     /locus_tag="AVAG00591_full_contig_16"
                     /strand="1"
                     /translation="MEGLFGLLRNNLTEKPAFRAIKYLISVLNDKGPNFFPNTLTYTLT
                     GNLTNVRQLIFQKRNGDFYLMIWNEVSSWDVSRKFDLYPLPQQLHLNLQGDYILSDATL
                     YTFNNNADLQTINLPINNNQIIFNVKTDRISIIRLNNGTNLDSGSTTVRTTSTAAAAGI
                     GGIYRITPKYAPIEAVFVQLITKIMHLSVN*"
     CDS             complement(24587..24985)
                     /note="ID=1_17;partial=00;start_type=ATG;rbs_motif=None;rbs
                     _spacer=None;gc_cont=0.248;conf=100.00;score=52.57;cscore=4
                     9.67;sscore=2.90;rscore=-1.10;uscore=1.24;tscore=2.76;"
                     /locus_tag="AVAG00591_full_contig_17"
                     /strand="-1"
                     /translation="MYQYGKFAYAENKSLQIQIVHIPYKSSNENVQFVFTIILPNEGVL
                     LSKIEENFASKVDLLEDILHQRNTTSQELMLYIPKFKMEFSCELKSVLEQLGMKNAFDE
                     NQADFNDIFKKQDDGVGLFISKVEHIVC*"
     CDS             complement(25053..25796)
                     /note="ID=1_18;partial=00;start_type=GTG;rbs_motif=None;rbs
                     _spacer=None;gc_cont=0.249;conf=100.00;score=70.43;cscore=7
                     3.90;sscore=-3.47;rscore=-1.10;uscore=-0.55;tscore=-1.17;"
                     /locus_tag="AVAG00591_full_contig_18"
                     /strand="-1"
                     /translation="MYNNDDSILIHRITFIYSSTNRINTDKIIQVYKNSFIIKFSSHIQ
                     LKVMGTSISTVNGFKHFNQKLYSTISQTQTGNNIFLSPSSIALAISMCTIGARHETLNQ
                     MLQTLEFSSKEELIQSSEQILNIFNLVDKDRQIQLKLANRLYAQKTCQIQEEYLQIIRK
                     SFSADMKLEDFRNKSEQIVQTINTWVEDQTNQLIKNLLSPIDIRADIRLIIINCIYFKV
                     YKTFSLKHIYFFFVFYILGNMGQTI*"
     CDS             complement(26905..27174)
                     /note="ID=1_19;partial=00;start_type=TTG;rbs_motif=None;rbs
                     _spacer=None;gc_cont=0.285;conf=92.21;score=10.75;cscore=22
                     .58;sscore=-11.83;rscore=-1.10;uscore=-1.59;tscore=-9.15;"
                     /locus_tag="AVAG00591_full_contig_19"
                     /strand="-1"
                     /translation="MTNDQINILPTEKFRRTANKSDEQNKCGVCWDEFQQNETLRRLTC
                     LHIYHKDCIDPWLQVNIVLICLFSNLSNGFSRKKINVQSVENHQ*"
     CDS             complement(27236..27826)
                     /note="ID=1_20;partial=00;start_type=ATG;rbs_motif=None;rbs
                     _spacer=None;gc_cont=0.349;conf=100.00;score=67.61;cscore=6
                     6.06;sscore=1.54;rscore=-1.10;uscore=0.53;tscore=2.76;"
                     /locus_tag="AVAG00591_full_contig_20"
                     /strand="-1"
                     /translation="MNSVNEITEGLSRRDHPDLIDVDADAAFAFELQAQEYAKYNNSSS
                     RRHHYSSTKQVSKTNNTSLPSFADEDQEKMVSDGILAARLQQEEDRKRHDPATANDALL
                     AARLQEEENRKNPQNQQLSHRTYQSDHSSTAPFAQSRSFNPPISNSFRSLTSEFPNNFD
                     FHRSRNFNNRIIDNTEDLDVDDSPVNAYILNSI*"
     CDS             complement(29090..29293)
                     /note="ID=1_21;partial=00;start_type=ATG;rbs_motif=None;rbs
                     _spacer=None;gc_cont=0.324;conf=80.55;score=6.18;cscore=5.3
                     9;sscore=0.79;rscore=-1.36;uscore=0.59;tscore=2.22;"
                     /locus_tag="AVAG00591_full_contig_21"
                     /strand="-1"
                     /translation="MSGVVEIVWPFLFIIVFFCCKEEDFQTTVITYQHWVKHPGWSWQK
                     NGTTQEKRRGINFTVSKFHVLF*"
     CDS             30120..30539
                     /note="ID=1_22;partial=00;start_type=ATG;rbs_motif=None;rbs
                     _spacer=None;gc_cont=0.348;conf=99.98;score=38.06;cscore=38
                     .63;sscore=-0.57;rscore=-1.10;uscore=-2.24;tscore=2.76;"
                     /locus_tag="AVAG00591_full_contig_22"
                     /strand="1"
                     /translation="MSTSKVKRKSASTSEKASTEIDNNTLRHLTVLEDGHVDFVYRDAD
                     EDEEAMINKNSKKAKQQINLIFTPRGTQDKTLKRRLIFTKTQIVEDGPHQIHVKNMGMN
                     CRIREMKFEMDVWLRYSAHTDKVAEKQDTLILEID*"
     CDS             31716..32138
                     /note="ID=1_23;partial=00;start_type=ATG;rbs_motif=None;rbs
                     _spacer=None;gc_cont=0.508;conf=80.81;score=6.25;cscore=7.5
                     1;sscore=-1.26;rscore=-1.10;uscore=-2.27;tscore=2.76;"
                     /locus_tag="AVAG00591_full_contig_23"
                     /strand="1"
                     /translation="MVRLNTTFSNHNYFIPFFSISLSLAQLVSSLSMSDLNEYRELWKT
                     INNHFKHCPKFQNLSVSGVSEHDLRQAEKRLGGIFLPDDMKNALRIHNGRSKFGXXXXX
                     XXXXXXXXXXXXXXXXXXXXXXXXXISQFLGLVNMI*"
     CDS             32354..32623
                     /note="ID=1_24;partial=00;start_type=ATG;rbs_motif=None;rbs
                     _spacer=None;gc_cont=0.270;conf=99.98;score=37.16;cscore=36
                     .06;sscore=1.10;rscore=-1.10;uscore=0.09;tscore=2.76;"
                     /locus_tag="AVAG00591_full_contig_24"
                     /strand="1"
                     /translation="MKEDLKEHLKIYDGTENTIKKKEFKKLQTEVLVIGEGMDDYCEQY
                     LLGLRTGTIYLQILNLPEWYQIGTFKDWIEMVLESKIDLEDDDI*"
     CDS             33995..34162
                     /note="ID=1_25;partial=00;start_type=ATG;rbs_motif=None;rbs
                     _spacer=None;gc_cont=0.304;conf=53.35;score=0.58;cscore=0.5
                     6;sscore=0.02;rscore=-1.66;uscore=0.51;tscore=1.82;"
                     /locus_tag="AVAG00591_full_contig_25"
                     /strand="1"
                     /translation="MMDKCNPLDSVVRGNLNKVFLFNLSMNMNRCFNGISERQLHGMEF
                     ESNMKQMNIK*"
     CDS             34331..34645
                     /note="ID=1_26;partial=00;start_type=ATG;rbs_motif=None;rbs
                     _spacer=None;gc_cont=0.273;conf=95.19;score=12.98;cscore=11
                     .58;sscore=1.41;rscore=-1.10;uscore=-0.26;tscore=2.76;"
                     /locus_tag="AVAG00591_full_contig_26"
                     /strand="1"
                     /translation="MSYQCMLDILPVEISYILFSYFSTREILCTFLNVSDYLNNVLINY
                     VTSWIDFRSIRRNHFDLICQYIQPDKVISLTLSDDGDTPDLSKLFFSRFQLQQFVHLQS
                     *"
     CDS             34772..35101
                     /note="ID=1_27;partial=00;start_type=GTG;rbs_motif=None;rbs
                     _spacer=None;gc_cont=0.267;conf=74.88;score=4.75;cscore=6.3
                     0;sscore=-1.55;rscore=-1.10;uscore=0.72;tscore=-1.17;"
                     /locus_tag="AVAG00591_full_contig_27"
                     /strand="1"
                     /translation="MSLRKYLQVDSIVIHRYIQFLPYLIRLKLDEAFGLTKLPFTKLRY
                     LKINECSIHELQAIIHNSPNLQSLNVCLHLTNENDFNINFASSKLTRLHLTIESKYVFI
                     TYIFI*"
     CDS             35133..35324
                     /note="ID=1_28;partial=00;start_type=ATG;rbs_motif=None;rbs
                     _spacer=None;gc_cont=0.250;conf=92.52;score=10.94;cscore=10
                     .26;sscore=0.68;rscore=-1.45;uscore=-0.89;tscore=2.09;"
                     /locus_tag="AVAG00591_full_contig_28"
                     /strand="1"
                     /translation="MNQLEEFISKFSCLKHLTLILSGNEDLIDGYRWKSLTNSVDIFNF
                     KFHIDHRSISLDSFQTFY*"
     CDS             35439..35699
                     /note="ID=1_29;partial=00;start_type=ATG;rbs_motif=None;rbs
                     _spacer=None;gc_cont=0.230;conf=86.69;score=8.15;cscore=8.7
                     9;sscore=-0.64;rscore=-1.10;uscore=-2.31;tscore=2.76;"
                     /locus_tag="AVAG00591_full_contig_29"
                     /strand="1"
                     /translation="MNIKYVNSIIKETIPKQICSYYTNVKNLSLKDSFSHQDILSLMTL
                     NHVEFLSLLSINDLLKFESYDIINRISSFEVIEYNFEKTIN*"
     CDS             35659..36360
                     /note="ID=1_30;partial=00;start_type=TTG;rbs_motif=None;rbs
                     _spacer=None;gc_cont=0.288;conf=99.50;score=23.06;cscore=30
                     .72;sscore=-7.66;rscore=-1.10;uscore=2.59;tscore=-9.15;"
                     /locus_tag="AVAG00591_full_contig_30"
                     /strand="1"
                     /translation="MKSSNTISRKQLTNIIDGFLYLSNVSLDSCGDASYFISAIENSRK
                     LKRREFIYQRKPSISTDSLSYVSHVWIAPAVKSFLDNRIIFYPLFSKIQQSALTVQWPS
                     NLEHFKRFIESIHDAQIGNTYGEDSRLHEVAVLFAILTIIILTYKLNILTILILYINNQ
                     MYFILYFNISYFLVLIVHSIFLRGVTWIYYKLPIWTRPFALNLTRIYFILITFCYICFG
                     RDLSVIIIQSI*"
     CDS             complement(36914..37045)
                     /note="ID=1_31;partial=00;start_type=ATG;rbs_motif=None;rbs
                     _spacer=None;gc_cont=0.242;conf=57.10;score=1.24;cscore=3.7
                     9;sscore=-2.55;rscore=-2.12;uscore=-1.19;tscore=1.43;"
                     /locus_tag="AVAG00591_full_contig_31"
                     /strand="-1"
                     /translation="MTFDSYGNIYVVDTDTYRIQTFNYLKKSCDKYEIIIRSILQGF*"
     CDS             complement(37500..38216)
                     /note="ID=1_32;partial=00;start_type=ATG;rbs_motif=None;rbs
                     _spacer=None;gc_cont=0.300;conf=100.00;score=60.77;cscore=6
                     0.00;sscore=0.77;rscore=-1.10;uscore=-0.24;tscore=2.76;"
                     /locus_tag="AVAG00591_full_contig_32"
                     /strand="-1"
                     /translation="MAFTTLEQLPNELQISILKYLSTVDRYSSFFGLNSRYDELLRYSI
                     PSDISEKYLEMDINDVSQYSHKKIKPEWKPTRIFYLIPTFAHRSTLGWLVNGSLQLQWK
                     FISERTFQGYIQKQQGTDPRLFELSLKYPIELSSLFFRSYDFQWKIRDMSNFPIFIAWL
                     QENYSKECAMLQQYCEHMMNLPYYYITYNDPYYQTYIKIQRLEVKKQISKIYQQAQNIW
                     TELKNLGDFNYSELNR*"
     CDS             39614..40099
                     /note="ID=1_33;partial=00;start_type=ATG;rbs_motif=None;rbs
                     _spacer=None;gc_cont=0.305;conf=99.98;score=36.92;cscore=36
                     .52;sscore=0.40;rscore=-1.10;uscore=-1.26;tscore=2.76;"
                     /locus_tag="AVAG00591_full_contig_33"
                     /strand="1"
                     /translation="MNMNDIPMIDSNNGNQKQIETNGVVMHQPPPIYTPLNTSSIPYIH
                     SGQPIVNYQYGYNMPIMTNNGTRIINNGMTSQIVNVPEYRTWSILNILFCFFILGIFAC
                     MKSEETRNRKCSGDLQGALKSSKSAKILNIFATILGTIIIVTFSILAATKTIEFYSY*"
     CDS             complement(40397..42052)
                     /note="ID=1_34;partial=00;start_type=ATG;rbs_motif=None;rbs
                     _spacer=None;gc_cont=0.307;conf=100.00;score=130.62;cscore=
                     130.16;sscore=0.47;rscore=-1.10;uscore=-0.55;tscore=2.76;"
                     /locus_tag="AVAG00591_full_contig_34"
                     /strand="-1"
                     /translation="MNFVAPLILSLFLLFIPGSFCFNVLLISIGHAGHVTPLFELAKSL
                     QHHQITFVTQPLAQSYVNFNYFSNTSSFRLIYTNNSIDAFIAEKQKEQQLIDFAANHGF
                     FESMGHTTEVFSEDINSLFHKLIELLMNEKFDVIIANSLIKGIHVLSKQTNTSCVIQST
                     ESIPNMLDFNLPNIFSLLSKEQMTQIKYRIYNVIYTLRLGIILIQKVLPTIGMISKSLP
                     RVPGPFYDSLSLKNLFFTETQCLELFSIPPTFYTQSYTNHYTKYLGAFIDETAIKYTEN
                     ELSTWVRSKANKSIIYAAFGTSSLIKFDRMRNLIDGLAEFLLENTNCFLLLVLRGKNYD
                     FYQMVLKAMKREDYKNIFRNPEHVRIETGFVQQKWILQENSIKLFLSHCGMGSCSEGIY
                     FQKPILCMPFNMDQFINGNSIVQLGIGLSLFNPPSLYQSLLRPYHFYDYNFTSDSVTRK
                     LTEIWENDSYQRMINIMSLEMKHAGGLKQAVKEIEFLVSLNGNLDRYAPFQSTLVFYQR
                     YLLDLIIIIVILPMTIVVYGLIKCCKRRQKEKRD*"
     CDS             42479..42928
                     /note="ID=1_35;partial=00;start_type=ATG;rbs_motif=None;rbs
                     _spacer=None;gc_cont=0.338;conf=100.00;score=58.98;cscore=5
                     9.32;sscore=-0.33;rscore=-1.10;uscore=-2.00;tscore=2.76;"
                     /locus_tag="AVAG00591_full_contig_35"
                     /strand="1"
                     /translation="MVNLVLCFLRQPEVKALLTLFASIPIYCFLPYTRSSYSFTGFYFL
                     GVYIIVRWIARGGQYDALKTKDLSGKTYLITGAAGGIGKQTAFELAKRDAKVVLFARPS
                     NLQEAIDDVKKVARDSKRVSGYPIDLSDLRAIKTGIEQYKKIEGE*"
     CDS             42970..43614
                     /note="ID=1_36;partial=00;start_type=ATG;rbs_motif=None;rbs
                     _spacer=None;gc_cont=0.332;conf=100.00;score=79.02;cscore=7
                     6.45;sscore=2.57;rscore=-1.10;uscore=0.08;tscore=2.76;"
                     /locus_tag="AVAG00591_full_contig_36"
                     /strand="1"
                     /translation="MILINRNAPITALINNAGVMACPYALTKDGFEMQMGTNHFGHFYL
                     TQLLLPQLLQSKSRIVNVSSLVHAKWQVPCTSDTYAEQLNKETYKSWNAYSLSKTANIY
                     FTHELHRRFHSQGLNAYVLHPGGVDTALQRHISMSQLAFAPFRFFLLKTQLEGAQTNLY
                     CAVSDDAVSGKYYSDCHETELANKYANNSERAQEWWDYSEKIIAEKTKELN*"
     CDS             complement(43885..44961)
                     /note="ID=1_37;partial=00;start_type=ATG;rbs_motif=None;rbs
                     _spacer=None;gc_cont=0.211;conf=100.00;score=154.36;cscore=
                     152.60;sscore=1.76;rscore=-1.10;uscore=0.75;tscore=2.76;"
                     /locus_tag="AVAG00591_full_contig_37"
                     /strand="-1"
                     /translation="MSFHQGLYLKAADFNGDQEIDILVISINLDDSFVLITNKNETFEK
                     HNISLNIYYDTLIVYGDFNNDNQFDCAITTYNNIYIHLWNNNKNTFKSPIVALSKNIDP
                     IYSMKTGHFNNDNYLDIVAFTSNEYKIYILIGNGNGSFNYSKKNLISHQKTKMISIIII
                     DFNKDQYFDIICLSNDQYEIYIWFGNGDGTFENKSILYTIHISINPQSIAIEDFNNDNQ
                     LDLIISYAEKTFVTIIFGLNNNTFDQTTEFLIDIGLNSQLNAIYSFKNYDIIVNDMNRD
                     MNLDFIIYNLGINSVNILFGDGKGNFQRETGFFIQDYEAKDFTFHDILDFNHDNYKDIL
                     TRHNVDGTIYVLLNKGPC*"
     CDS             complement(47068..47406)
                     /note="ID=1_38;partial=00;start_type=TTG;rbs_motif=None;rbs
                     _spacer=None;gc_cont=0.201;conf=95.86;score=13.66;cscore=21
                     .14;sscore=-7.47;rscore=-1.10;uscore=3.42;tscore=-9.15;"
                     /locus_tag="AVAG00591_full_contig_38"
                     /strand="-1"
                     /translation="MPRSLIYNENLSRFPPNISISSIINEVMIEKWISLISFKNYYEKC
                     SPNYCTYSTKIRLKTSSEILITLISMISGIILILRLIIPKFIKLIFYLFKLQINREQEI
                     LSGYINYL*"
     CDS             complement(47768..48331)
                     /note="ID=1_39;partial=00;start_type=ATG;rbs_motif=None;rbs
                     _spacer=None;gc_cont=0.222;conf=100.00;score=71.13;cscore=7
                     0.07;sscore=1.05;rscore=-1.10;uscore=0.04;tscore=2.76;"
                     /locus_tag="AVAG00591_full_contig_39"
                     /strand="-1"
                     /translation="MSRTITLTLSNPSLNDYNTLQILYLNTVKCPCSTIIISHNDFIKL
                     NVILHEICSSDFISKSWITILQFSFIEEVKNDWRNYAQALFQLLSDLCNFAHKTIDDNI
                     RSFLIQNLITTNVIDENEFYQQLNVTLKQFFHQIKTTFLEYIEIVRLVIQIDQPFTHIG
                     RDWKQIPLNLHTTPIANEEAYKVC*"
     CDS             48577..48912
                     /note="ID=1_40;partial=00;start_type=ATG;rbs_motif=None;rbs
                     _spacer=None;gc_cont=0.369;conf=89.10;score=9.14;cscore=8.0
                     1;sscore=1.14;rscore=-1.10;uscore=-0.53;tscore=2.76;"
                     /locus_tag="AVAG00591_full_contig_40"
                     /strand="1"
                     /translation="MTVTSETLAHRIVEDEDDRGRVSLDLDLGSKCHGRATIAGVSFME
                     PSSKHCDQNEILIHLFFFVSHYNEINSYFAINLTTVDSGYQNLYPCKTLIFTQIFYIDD
                     DFLNKFS*"
     CDS             complement(49085..49429)
                     /note="ID=1_41;partial=00;start_type=ATG;rbs_motif=None;rbs
                     _spacer=None;gc_cont=0.191;conf=99.56;score=23.55;cscore=24
                     .65;sscore=-1.10;rscore=-1.10;uscore=-2.12;tscore=2.76;"
                     /locus_tag="AVAG00591_full_contig_41"
                     /strand="-1"
                     /translation="MNLTDYILPKIEKEENQTIYDHLHDLFIEKWLTNINYSDYFDECS
                     PSFCTYNKIRQTKFSNAFALLISLYGGLIIICRILSLFIINILFKIKYQSNNIQINSGK
                     IFNKIKSNKS*"
     CDS             complement(49699..49980)
                     /note="ID=1_42;partial=00;start_type=ATG;rbs_motif=None;rbs
                     _spacer=None;gc_cont=0.273;conf=97.90;score=16.72;cscore=15
                     .80;sscore=0.92;rscore=-1.10;uscore=-0.09;tscore=2.76;"
                     /locus_tag="AVAG00591_full_contig_42"
                     /strand="-1"
                     /translation="MNIEIITFINYIRLTTHANYFISGLSTNLQPVIHSLIKRNNMTLV
                     NGKWTRIRTKEDMPEQSNPLTCVNTNGITHFLFIEGVDSNGYVSMHIN*"
     CDS             complement(50186..50503)
                     /note="ID=1_43;partial=00;start_type=ATG;rbs_motif=None;rbs
                     _spacer=None;gc_cont=0.274;conf=82.85;score=6.85;cscore=6.5
                     0;sscore=0.35;rscore=-1.10;uscore=-1.31;tscore=2.76;"
                     /locus_tag="AVAG00591_full_contig_43"
                     /strand="-1"
                     /translation="MIFYIALLHPHSEKINISYINLTIIDELRSNHIETFSCSCSKSTI
                     PYKTFVSNTITFHPICSSIFISKQWIEAFYNDYINQKSVYEIKTVFGPQVNKSLIVRVW
                     V*"
     CDS             complement(50671..50898)
                     /note="ID=1_44;partial=00;start_type=ATG;rbs_motif=None;rbs
                     _spacer=None;gc_cont=0.224;conf=71.55;score=4.01;cscore=2.3
                     3;sscore=1.69;rscore=-1.22;uscore=1.07;tscore=2.49;"
                     /locus_tag="AVAG00591_full_contig_44"
                     /strand="-1"
                     /translation="MNLKSLFHWIYDQIHDYNLFITEPFENNNTNNNESMEQSEIIIKQ
                     QKYTTWFFVFLLISKKYKNSFFFLKKPFLE*"
     CDS             51674..51832
                     /note="ID=1_45;partial=00;start_type=ATG;rbs_motif=GGA/GAG/
                     AGG;rbs_spacer=5-10bp;gc_cont=0.308;conf=79.06;score=5.78;c
                     score=3.89;sscore=1.89;rscore=1.35;uscore=-1.19;tscore=1.72
                     ;"
                     /locus_tag="AVAG00591_full_contig_45"
                     /strand="1"
                     /translation="MALLPYPPSAMALTVDRQLSTVVITDLNGNYRLDIITISVFNKTL
                     NILLNSC*"
     CDS             complement(52515..54008)
                     /note="ID=1_46;partial=00;start_type=ATG;rbs_motif=None;rbs
                     _spacer=None;gc_cont=0.286;conf=100.00;score=164.15;cscore=
                     167.19;sscore=-3.04;rscore=-1.10;uscore=-4.05;tscore=2.76;"
                     /locus_tag="AVAG00591_full_contig_46"
                     /strand="-1"
                     /translation="MAWWFFLISVYLISVVIFHIYIRYLSTQRHNFNSKYPPVIIEPWY
                     CPFLGSILSMLDLESSVNRWSTKYGDNFTLFMFGKYYTVITNSVDLKKYYHATEEMLSM
                     SRAASIMLGSSYPESQYLIEYSVVPYLHSILNSNHLSRMISNTEMVINDYFNKQNGQFW
                     IENSNETKIDLFQFMYRLVVRMNSINFISSNIYKNHAEEVIDIFASLTVEKDFLSPIID
                     GGKKLLKIKTKKDIAWERWISLLMPDIERCLNMIENHIEPTDFDIIYENVKYSKEELEK
                     RGELFTPRLVAYFAYMSIVPAQHNTYITASYIILEWIRHEYDEIGQRIKNEIDNVPVNG
                     KLTIEYLNSMEYVQGCIYEVIRLHTDFLLSLRHAGEDIPLSQDKFIPSGNLVVTPLTGA
                     QDLYLNPMEFDPERHLKPREEMKADPYRALPFGRGRHACVGERYAKLQIKILLVRLSKL
                     CKMELMSESINYETTINKKQLAGLSHPTKPVFIKISKNV*"
     CDS             complement(54407..57175)
                     /note="ID=1_47;partial=00;start_type=TTG;rbs_motif=None;rbs
                     _spacer=None;gc_cont=0.348;conf=99.99;score=197.05;cscore=2
                     08.90;sscore=-11.85;rscore=-1.10;uscore=-1.60;tscore=-9.15;
                     "
                     /locus_tag="AVAG00591_full_contig_47"
                     /strand="-1"
                     /translation="MIHHLNKHFASTSENRCHIWNLYGPAEITIGCTIQLVDATCEQST
                     IPIGSLIPGYRCVILDDFGEPVFVGQEGELLVTGVGVYAGYLGRDDLTKKALVHMHDEL
                     FYKTGDLVRADNNCVVHYVGRKDHQVKLHGQRIELGEIERCLRDASSDVLGSVVVKWGK
                     DHLIAYVQGYNLNTEQLRNYCRSRLARFMIPSLIIALEKFPLNPNGKLDRKLLPTPDFS
                     TMIESQDTDQSQLTELEQRLLPIFAQAFHVESPNVNVPFGQLGGTSLDVIMALSMIREQ
                     IYKNIGVTVLYDNPSIRQLAQILEPLIIDQDEEQKQDISTTLTTTQLEEDQYRVMPSIF
                     IETLGILVLICQWLFPIWMAYRYNCYFSILLMPLVHMLMYVICQHLLLWSETKVTKVNM
                     LYSWSYYRWWFLERLWSINNSYWLKYLLGTPFYNFYLRLCGARIGRGVHIFSTLIDAPW
                     LLEVGDSTFIDTDAIFSNLSYYEQTYKLNLIRIGSYCSIGTRCVLYDEVTIPDNTYIES
                     MSKLTGDVSPTIKHTSINDRSFSWKQVIYQLICLLCLIIIHSTLLTLTYKIYQFCLTIC
                     MPIPIAIALSWLFWTIMCLSVVMFLLKYIIGSVTPGNYPVNSYYFLHRVWLRQLIISSF
                     HRSYEFLSSYSTISNVLLSWLNADIEDDVKFGEFQPILSFPSNLLKIQQGVTTFAKVRL
                     APFEITPAGDCRLNTIILGSGSNLGNGCTLLPGTRLPNKTMVGNLTLITENTSISGAGS
                     VLLGIPSRQMPFIMPEEETMSIDKLPSLKSSSLRIFMSTCMIYLLSKCISTTIYWLLPT
                     FIAPIVHACLFCIMHRYLILSTSSEATFTYSETITRTHEFISTALIEFNIFIGPFLSGT
                     QYLVHLFRILGAHIGQDVILPTIGCLTDPHLITIGNHVRLQTEACLQVNIL*"
     CDS             complement(57345..57656)
                     /note="ID=1_48;partial=00;start_type=GTG;rbs_motif=None;rbs
                     _spacer=None;gc_cont=0.337;conf=82.84;score=6.85;cscore=8.7
                     7;sscore=-1.92;rscore=-1.10;uscore=0.35;tscore=-1.17;"
                     /locus_tag="AVAG00591_full_contig_48"
                     /strand="-1"
                     /translation="MGVFSKNDTVLQTTKCSFDIHVEDLIGTFVIGASLVMMRPDGLMD
                     FPYLIDLVDSKKITYFNSVPSYLAALCLYLDRCLENVSLNHVRSICSGGKYKIIKDKT*
                     "
     CDS             complement(57753..58043)
                     /note="ID=1_49;partial=00;start_type=ATG;rbs_motif=None;rbs
                     _spacer=None;gc_cont=0.381;conf=86.45;score=8.06;cscore=7.5
                     6;sscore=0.50;rscore=-1.10;uscore=-1.95;tscore=2.76;"
                     /locus_tag="AVAG00591_full_contig_49"
                     /strand="-1"
                     /translation="MVGAVYCPLSPQDPKQRLQTLVKETRSHLVLVHSLTQSKLDADEI
                     TMNMDTTINVNRIMSDNDLDRLSCINVTTESIGYIIFTSGSTGIPKAVSVK*"
     CDS             complement(58089..58289)
                     /note="ID=1_50;partial=00;start_type=ATG;rbs_motif=None;rbs
                     _spacer=None;gc_cont=0.279;conf=99.21;score=21.05;cscore=17
                     .58;sscore=3.47;rscore=-1.38;uscore=-10.01;tscore=2.19;"
                     /locus_tag="AVAG00591_full_contig_50"
                     /strand="-1"
                     /translation="MDHPQKIAVELDEQMLSYNELYFYVQELSSMLIDINDVKEGDIVC
                     QCVERSISMVKQRFHMKIVDF*"
     CDS             complement(58289..60847)
                     /note="ID=1_51;partial=00;start_type=ATG;rbs_motif=None;rbs
                     _spacer=None;gc_cont=0.399;conf=99.99;score=217.16;cscore=2
                     16.00;sscore=1.16;rscore=-1.10;uscore=0.14;tscore=2.76;"
                     /locus_tag="AVAG00591_full_contig_51"
                     /strand="-1"
                     /translation="MELICIYFIGEPLPIQLVHKLDKHLSSMTRSNDPCRIWNLYGPAE
                     VTLDCLYHNVDLMDEQSSVPVGRLLPGYQCIVVDDFLEPIYIGQEGELFVGGVGIFAGY
                     LRREDLNEQILININNQLFYRTGDLVRLNSDNLFYYVGRKDHQVKLHGQRIELGEIERC
                     LLDVSSDVSACVVVKWGSDHLVAYVQSIHINEEQLRNYCRSHLPPFMVPSMFIILEHLP
                     MSANGKLDRKLLPTPDIATLSLNSAMSGNDQQCTEPKNDIERRIHSLWCEILQCKQIST
                     TVNFFGIGGHSLLLIQIYHRYKIMFKFDTHAVNIAQMFQHSTIVDHACFIQQAQDTDRQ
                     EHEEEEEYNWLPLHIIQGQVSFAQERIFLDEQIRFGSQGNRMYGVRLAYGISNCTKPVS
                     IKRLRQAIQILITKHSALRTNIFLDVAGEVIQSAVPIIDSDELLFGFTVLHIDNHDMED
                     ISKMIHDSNLFNLNEGRVLHCHIVRQHSPSLQDDDDQLTTNDIILFHIHHSAFDGVSTS
                     IFMQDLSLAYNDNDLLPTDDNTLQYIDYSVYERQMDMTLSGEFWKTQLDGYDLENKLVI
                     PFDRHRLPNDERTGKASVAQITFDHQLXXXXXXXXXXXXXNYASTSNVTPFQLGLATFY
                     AFLFKLSNGQQDLCIGSVNANRYRTELQDIIGMFVATLPYRIQLDSSHSFKQLVQQVRN
                     LCLSILEHSHYPLQYIIGNQHSPAFLEIMYDFITISSNNQQINLDGSILEPISLDKDDF
                     VAKFDLMLSFTQKSSNEISCSLICSQDRYDQSTVEILXXXXXXXXXXXXXXXXXXXXXX
                     XXXXXXXXXXXXXXXXXXXXXXXXXXXXXXXXXHNYFVNK*"
     CDS             complement(61360..61590)
                     /note="ID=1_52;partial=00;start_type=GTG;rbs_motif=GGAG/GAG
                     G;rbs_spacer=5-10bp;gc_cont=0.303;conf=84.12;score=7.25;csc
                     ore=5.46;sscore=1.79;rscore=6.69;uscore=-3.62;tscore=-1.29;
                     "
                     /locus_tag="AVAG00591_full_contig_52"
                     /strand="-1"
                     /translation="MKETKSSVILVHNLTCEKFDMEYITMNIDILINVSCSVIDTSINH
                     LLDITIKGDNIAYIIFTSGSTGIPKAVSSLY*"
     CDS             complement(61699..63297)
                     /note="ID=1_53;partial=00;start_type=GTG;rbs_motif=None;rbs
                     _spacer=None;gc_cont=0.313;conf=100.00;score=150.16;cscore=
                     155.74;sscore=-5.58;rscore=-1.10;uscore=-3.31;tscore=-1.17;
                     "
                     /locus_tag="AVAG00591_full_contig_53"
                     /strand="-1"
                     /translation="MGIYNELNVLKIASGTVSIARLRQAFRHVIRKHMTLRTSLALEYV
                     QTGLTQRITQIHHTFDFAPTQIFDNDNHLHCLLRETSHNPNLFDLRDGHVLYCQLFRKR
                     ISNDSSNDELLFAHDLILIAFHHITFDRNSRQIFLQDLSLAYNDNDLLPTDDNTLQYID
                     YSVYERQMDMTLSGEFWKTQLDGYDLENKLVIPFDRHRLPNDERSGKASVAQITFDHQL
                     SQSFLNYASTSNVTPFQLGLATFYAFLFKLSNGQQDLCIGSVNANRYRTELQDIIGMFV
                     ATLPYRIQLDSSHSFKQLVQQVRNLCLSILEHSHYPLQYIIGNQHSPAFLEIMYDFITI
                     SSNNEQINLDGSILEPISLDKDDFVAKFDLMLSFTQKSSNEISCSLICSQDRYDQSTVE
                     ILLERFSHLLSQLFDSSISSIEEQLSLYKLSIILPKEQIIIDTMKNHDINRSAAPKLTI
                     PQLFCQQVMDHPQKIAVELDEQMLSYNELYFYVQELSSMLIDINDVKEGDIVCQCVERS
                     ISMVKQRFHMKIVDF*"
     CDS             complement(63419..64387)
                     /note="ID=1_54;partial=00;start_type=ATG;rbs_motif=None;rbs
                     _spacer=None;gc_cont=0.323;conf=100.00;score=111.69;cscore=
                     112.50;sscore=-0.81;rscore=-1.10;uscore=-3.40;tscore=2.76;"
                     /locus_tag="AVAG00591_full_contig_54"
                     /strand="-1"
                     /translation="MIEYFGESDINFYNLYGPAECTLTSVYHHITNEDIKSGVIPIGIP
                     FPGMQAQILDQYYQPVIPGHVGELYLDGIQRFPGYYDRDDLTQRVLIGSFYRTGDLVSQ
                     NSITGNIYYLGRQDFQVKLRGQRIELAEIERCLLEIVSACVVIKHDEYLVAYVQGRDID
                     LDTLRNHCQSRLPPFMIPSIFIVMESFPLNKSGKLDRQMLPKPTELPTISSNDLIELNT
                     DMEIEIHKLWCEILKCDVPASKTSNFFSVGGHSMLLMQLYHRYQTLFMFDSKTISITSF
                     FRQSTIGEHAKLLEGVADTVTSHKITSWLPLHINEGKSYYV*"
     CDS             complement(64420..64824)
                     /note="ID=1_55;partial=00;start_type=GTG;rbs_motif=None;rbs
                     _spacer=None;gc_cont=0.360;conf=66.10;score=2.90;cscore=6.7
                     7;sscore=-3.87;rscore=-1.10;uscore=-1.60;tscore=-1.17;"
                     /locus_tag="AVAG00591_full_contig_55"
                     /strand="-1"
                     /translation="MFLQVQITHRNFSSCISSFQHLSIITSRDVVVQMAQCSFDVHVKE
                     CLGTMMLGATLVLLRPHGYMDFNYLSSTIQQHKVTFFSVVPTMMTVLFEHLVDNDQVDR
                     LSTVRSLGFLGMFLFFLLKHTEVSSFFPLS*"
     CDS             complement(64980..66317)
                     /note="ID=1_56;partial=00;start_type=ATG;rbs_motif=GGA/GAG/
                     AGG;rbs_spacer=5-10bp;gc_cont=0.213;conf=99.99;score=182.82
                     ;cscore=176.71;sscore=6.11;rscore=2.17;uscore=0.50;tscore=2
                     .76;"
                     /locus_tag="AVAG00591_full_contig_56"
                     /strand="-1"
                     /translation="MTIANNYWFEMLHDYDINRSLALPFDHHRISNEQRTGRGISISFD
                     FNEDLSKHFLLFSINNNITIEQLSLACYFIFLFKLTNEEEDDLCIGMNIKGRYKDELQS
                     IIGMFVNAIPLRLQHINPYISFSYFIQRVQEMIINSMKMSYFPLQRILNQHSNNEIRLE
                     SFLDTSFEYETNETKFNKEHINIEEMKLSLVPYSLNIKTNEIVSKFDFSLRILHNKTNE
                     QFTCEINASLDLFNQKTIDLISQRFHILLQQLFLFSTFNLINQPIVELSLLLSDDIQTI
                     QSINYNNNNNTNEMSFKSLDKVHYEFIKQTLYHPQKISICLEEQSLTYAELLNKVYQLM
                     NYINKQNYSNKIICQCVERSIEMIIGQLAIITLGSSYCALSPDDPPTRLSNLVTQTNSS
                     FVLVHSATENHFNNHQNIINIQNYLFDNTINNNNNIDFNLSLNDIA*"
     CDS             complement(66373..66861)
                     /note="ID=1_57;partial=00;start_type=ATG;rbs_motif=None;rbs
                     _spacer=None;gc_cont=0.237;conf=100.00;score=49.64;cscore=5
                     1.89;sscore=-2.25;rscore=-1.10;uscore=-3.91;tscore=2.76;"
                     /locus_tag="AVAG00591_full_contig_57"
                     /strand="-1"
                     /translation="MPFLFHIESGSLSVERLRQAFQLVIIKHKALRTALYFDNDKQQLM
                     QQIVKSKDNEEYFTFNESTLIKNDEDLMKIMHDERGNPYNFNLEQGVVCRLHIVYENLK
                     NDNLIKGDSIIFNFHHALFDFPSMYIFHSDLNSAYTNGCLEYNDEIQLRYLDCKLYID*
                     "
     CDS             complement(66968..68545)
                     /note="ID=1_58;partial=00;start_type=ATG;rbs_motif=None;rbs
                     _spacer=None;gc_cont=0.376;conf=100.00;score=71.22;cscore=6
                     8.10;sscore=3.12;rscore=-1.10;uscore=2.11;tscore=2.76;"
                     /locus_tag="AVAG00591_full_contig_58"
                     /strand="-1"
                     /translation="MDLTSYRRVASSALKVSGRLKAIASYAQQRIWLHEQLYFDRMSSS
                     LAIYNILLPLRIKCGSLSVEHVRLAILAVLEKHKVLRTAVRFNAETNQLEQEVQSLSHD
                     VYSFEHTRNVCSAEQLDAMLTAETVTNYFDVEKGKVLRCHLIQINNENESVNLHSGDLL
                     LFTVHHIAFDNTSLRLFTLAFAEACGQLESVQPPNKSPQYVDFTLYEQSLVQSSGAERT
                     RQFWTLLLQDYDWTKTFILPVNSSQITTTVRSGRGYSIAFNLNADLVQAQMAFAALHNI
                     SMFQLYLACYYVFLFKLSSVQDLCVAGTFNNRPLAEMKSMIGMFANTIPYRININPDGS
                     FQKLAEQVQHLCLSILNHAYLPYQQILGVQANERYPMPQTFFHYESLVSSTTYSTTAEI
                     PTNNKNGTVFDIYYDRDRSHGNGIALFDMTLAVSHDHHGKATECFLECSADLFPNEIYV
                     KQMVDRFQCMLEQLFLDQTFNITTQSMNQLSLLHPSEINEIDSTIFKRLPNINEGKTAN
                     FLYNRFFK*"
     CDS             complement(68913..70523)
                     /note="ID=1_59;partial=00;start_type=ATG;rbs_motif=AGGAG;rb
                     s_spacer=5-10bp;gc_cont=0.364;conf=100.00;score=175.10;csco
                     re=163.53;sscore=11.58;rscore=9.86;uscore=-1.79;tscore=2.76
                     ;"
                     /locus_tag="AVAG00591_full_contig_59"
                     /strand="-1"
                     /translation="MFPFEVCHQGTILISGGCGGLGLTMSRWMIEKRCVKRLMLMSRRS
                     VAQIEQVDNPEYGEWQRLQQAAKTYDAHIDLVQIDVTNFEDVRNLIEQLSQTPYPIRGI
                     IHSAVVQEDRSLGKLSQENLTHVLGPKARGAWNLHRASELAAPSLHFFVLFSSIRNHMI
                     DLASGGYNAGNQFLDILARYRAEKLNLPALSVSLPAVSGAGMFHRHREMLTSLQNTSGF
                     ELVPTVGVFELIDRFHVNQKSCPCPIIFAANWKQLYENRDKLVTHQLRKIAIQQYTIAN
                     GSSMSTISLDDVDSFDSIYDKLETIVERTQITVARLLGASSNDQISLDRSLVSQGMDSL
                     AAVSLYNWLGQETNIFIPLADLLQGLSIQTIAEQVHKKLHKKKRTDTESNDSGIDFHIE
                     SIEDNETKLSNNLSYTGTENILCIRRPINSECPILFYILPNSTSDNTHMSEIIVEKISK
                     NNNFPLPAAIYTINKPQASMTKDITKIANMMIAQMRRIQPYGPYKLVTTGGEQGEVLAS
                     EMTNQLKQHSVDSTIQLLS*"
     CDS             complement(70572..75965)
                     /note="ID=1_60;partial=00;start_type=ATG;rbs_motif=None;rbs
                     _spacer=None;gc_cont=0.356;conf=99.99;score=598.71;cscore=5
                     96.62;sscore=2.08;rscore=-1.10;uscore=-0.83;tscore=2.76;"
                     /locus_tag="AVAG00591_full_contig_60"
                     /strand="-1"
                     /translation="MSDKINDDSDTFLARISKQLLLKRTISYEHLAIFISTDLAQLQNQ
                     IDAFLAQKNTSGLLLTTRPMLSSRKICFVYSGQGPQWWAMGRQLYKNEPVFRQWIQRID
                     AELTKINEDKWQLLDELMETKDEKTSRINDTNIAQPSIFAIQVALTALLNSWQIFPDTI
                     VSHSAGEQAAAFVSGRITLEEAIRIVYNRSRLQNRNTRQGGRMLAVSMSEEQVREDLLK
                     GIEHLVSIAVINSPHSVTLSGDEKTIDELFEILTTFHPNVFKARLRIENAFHSHQMDLF
                     NIQNEMLSTLGDISGLPLQDPQQMFNVQCSKARLYSSVYGGYVNEHTPLNAHHWWANVR
                     ECVRFYDAMTSIIQDDAADIFLEISPHPVLATSIDECCELHSLKHLTLPTLKRKEDEQT
                     TLLTSLTQLTSSPIVWQHYLESREIKSTDNDSELFETFPSYAFNTTSCWYESKDSVIER
                     LSYRLPSHPLLGIRQWTQQTNPTWRSLININLPQHAFLKDHKIQDAILFPASGYIELAL
                     TASRQLLSSTDDSQSIIVFEQVEFINALVLTEHELTEIFTQIVMPMREWFIYSRPWTTA
                     GQDCIRTSGMSGVDVLKSFTDTKLLNQHSLNEFTLHARGQIKIGDDKQQLPLLTDVPID
                     RDLCSTLEPDNVYTHLMSRGYQYGPLFRLMQSLHNTQSIVEGEIDCTIASQDNAPVYHL
                     IHPAVLDACLHPALAILPGISTTFIPVSINKITIYGEISTLNSPVQVRAAYHDNICGIA
                     KQRTYEFDCTICSNDTEMRKPLVSFDRITIQQVQGSQSGQWASNTSVFDKLNILVDLPN
                     QELTTHLDTIMDNYCLKTVWNDERIRIGAADLLPSTEYIIKAHIDSTGNADLIESVEPL
                     NLLAAYYAQMALEDLTLVPIQEQQQESLLAACRSLTIDSKAKPTYHSTQIYLMQLLRQF
                     PRLKPILSVLSTCGQNLRQVLSGQYDGIDVLLGDEKMESELQEIQSLISSHQTYFIFDI
                     LNQYLQEKFGKLLAERKLRIFWLGSGNNSDDLRVLLLLLDLSEKTDILIDINYTNSNPH
                     VLEQVEKTFTTQLKDQNRIRIIYDDKFDLFNNENNKNMIVESYDIIFGANKLQGNQDLS
                     YSLVILRQLLVPNGLLLLLELTDAPLYFDIIYGLIDQWWSPVDHRRALLNINQWTRTIR
                     EIDGFETVQTRNTSFGNSFIVVQKSTSSKVLSMLEERQSQAWLIFDDDSTPSMGNALKS
                     LLPSVNITLLHASNSSSDNICSKIEEMMTTYAQVHIIFAWSLNQKSVNDDSEMAIAQYE
                     TNICDTFIHILQTIQTAEPQSHPFVYVITQNVQPGAGSDINPIGSPLIGLARSLALEYE
                     QHHLKLIDLQSKSSPALIPSLVRTLAEHLIISRYADDLDEIVLQHDKQTDTIHRLEWHY
                     EMLQEKQDINESVKSEQTTIIPHNDADQQPFRLQVAPSRFLDDLTWVPDVKKNILHTDK
                     IEVRVHCVGINFRDVLKSSGRYPYMRPFAQTSNDQAMVDRDTEPGIDFIGTVARTHSNE
                     KVKVGDRVFGMAPGVFHSHVHLSPNEYVRIPDDCNHFTDEQLAALPNACMTVLYSLKYR
                     VNLQPGQTVLVHAATGGTGQACIQYCQSIGARVLATAGTDEKRRFLREHYGIEHVFNSR
                     DLSFVNGVRALLPNGVDIIVNSLSGSFLQESVKLLASQGHFIEWGKRDLFDKKKLSMFD
                     LRDDCSFHVIDITSLYVHRRDIFGQLIEELLQLIIKGVFKPIEPTQAYEPSDIIDIFKQ
                     CNNGQMSGKFVLRLTNSQQPLNLNCQSPPQCTEGSIYFSYF*"
     CDS             complement(75958..76545)
                     /note="ID=1_61;partial=00;start_type=GTG;rbs_motif=None;rbs
                     _spacer=None;gc_cont=0.344;conf=100.00;score=45.82;cscore=4
                     8.18;sscore=-2.37;rscore=-1.10;uscore=0.56;tscore=-1.17;"
                     /locus_tag="AVAG00591_full_contig_61"
                     /strand="-1"
                     /translation="MEAHGTGTPVGDPIEANALGQFFHRSSMDPPLLIGSIKSNLGHTE
                     GAAGIAALIKVAMCMRHRAIPPNMHFTALNPKIEAQRYNLHVVQHYVPFPSVTNNPTII
                     GINSFGMGGNTTHAIVEEYRPQQKKLLNGFHHNHNDQNKLELKQSFVFLFSSKFKFFYS
                     YSFHYFLVLFSKKSRITCQTSRTIQYMVTRNV*"
     CDS             complement(76751..77563)
                     /note="ID=1_62;partial=00;start_type=ATG;rbs_motif=None;rbs
                     _spacer=None;gc_cont=0.368;conf=100.00;score=102.14;cscore=
                     102.39;sscore=-0.25;rscore=-1.10;uscore=-1.27;tscore=2.76;"
                     /locus_tag="AVAG00591_full_contig_62"
                     /strand="-1"
                     /translation="MTSKVIAQEPIAVVAIACEFAGDIHSATDLWHVLEQSKDVGSAIP
                     QERADLASFSAHMVNQDKDNQLSQNLIRGGYFLSNAQWDTFEQSFFGLSNNEALSIDPA
                     HRLLMLKFVHLIEDAGYTLEKMYGSRTSVHIGQFSTDNALTVSRMKPEFRLRLHGPNAS
                     LYNAAARLAYHFNLNGPNVSLDVACSSSLEAVRQAIQTLRAGEADMAVCGGVNAVYTPE
                     NILSGSLIGAQSPDGRSRSFSIDANGYAKGNIHIYYISLDIILMIYFR*"
     CDS             81077..82519
                     /note="ID=1_63;partial=00;start_type=ATG;rbs_motif=None;rbs
                     _spacer=None;gc_cont=0.291;conf=100.00;score=171.99;cscore=
                     170.40;sscore=1.59;rscore=-1.10;uscore=-0.07;tscore=2.76;"
                     /locus_tag="AVAG00591_full_contig_63"
                     /strand="1"
                     /translation="MQTESFSERSIRTRDYLSKTRQQNAENLTLIWFDTSISENSDAKK
                     YSIFIDEFHHIFNDIHVFNDIDIFIDYITDIKNEYIFLIITNSSTIQTSLEQILNQLRQ
                     IHLFYIFYEEKTSNQQELYLEKHKKCRGIFSSITNICAQLRKDVKICEHNLIGFNVIGN
                     EDSTNDEQEANFMYAQLLKEYLKDIANNETSNLTEMIEYCRRKYVDNHQELNRIDELEK
                     NYQNHSSIWWYTRDGFMYKMLNKALRLQDIETFYAMRLFVKELHGQLVYLHHYQQNNSI
                     NSSDFNEIILYRGQQMSSNEFLKLKNNQGGLLSINSFLSTSKNRDVAEMFAGNNALLDD
                     NMTAVLLKIHARNNDTDMPVFAQIDEISFFGDGENEVLFSMGTVFRIESIIQQNSHDDF
                     WLVELTLTNANDPQLTELTRYMREQVQHATPRDRLYNLLLNIGKYTEAKQFLQLALNEV
                     NNSDQQSQAALHHQIGFIYHEM*"
     CDS             82568..83179
                     /note="ID=1_64;partial=00;start_type=TTG;rbs_motif=None;rbs
                     _spacer=None;gc_cont=0.291;conf=100.00;score=74.41;cscore=8
                     3.00;sscore=-8.59;rscore=-1.10;uscore=0.91;tscore=-9.15;"
                     /locus_tag="AVAG00591_full_contig_64"
                     /strand="1"
                     /translation="MSYLSDDDPEFALTFANMSGVYRELGQLDVALIYIQQALDIDQRH
                     SNHETILAARFHCMGMILHDQNKIDEAIEQFEKVLTIWMRNLPSTHPTIAESLNNLATI
                     YYEQKHYDQALNMYKKCLDIETKSLLIEHPSLAITYNNIAFTYYHKGFYQDALDHSLKA
                     IELSTRALGERHPNTQSFQNTLQIIRQKLTSLIENENEDH*"
     CDS             complement(83295..83429)
                     /note="ID=1_65;partial=00;start_type=ATG;rbs_motif=None;rbs
                     _spacer=None;gc_cont=0.363;conf=71.61;score=4.02;cscore=4.8
                     0;sscore=-0.78;rscore=-2.08;uscore=0.49;tscore=1.46;"
                     /locus_tag="AVAG00591_full_contig_65"
                     /strand="-1"
                     /translation="MAKNTQKKRKRIREAHAERALDAKYKLQRYRTERKENNNRERIT*
                     "
     CDS             83617..83922
                     /note="ID=1_66;partial=00;start_type=ATG;rbs_motif=None;rbs
                     _spacer=None;gc_cont=0.281;conf=99.54;score=23.43;cscore=23
                     .11;sscore=0.32;rscore=-1.10;uscore=-1.34;tscore=2.76;"
                     /locus_tag="AVAG00591_full_contig_66"
                     /strand="1"
                     /translation="MDNHRLRAIILKLQDRLSNDDRKRLHFYLGNDVPRRIRDDPTLSG
                     TLSLMDSLFDQDKINEKDFTFLINAFDEIQCIDAMKLLRGKFFVLFILNLFPFVFY*"
     CDS             83909..84229
                     /note="ID=1_67;partial=00;start_type=TTG;rbs_motif=None;rbs
                     _spacer=None;gc_cont=0.265;conf=98.50;score=18.20;cscore=27
                     .00;sscore=-8.80;rscore=-1.10;uscore=0.26;tscore=-9.15;"
                     /locus_tag="AVAG00591_full_contig_67"
                     /strand="1"
                     /translation="MYFINLEYRRHNQSDGQNQSVESLSMIMPPMLNQILEDQHQNEDK
                     YSMPQRKHLTIFIFYIYRKSNLVLVNEKNTCGNNTNINQIPMMNSNEKPQPPTYKRKQL
                     VN*"
     CDS             84236..84523
                     /note="ID=1_68;partial=00;start_type=ATG;rbs_motif=None;rbs
                     _spacer=None;gc_cont=0.233;conf=93.80;score=11.82;cscore=9.
                     99;sscore=1.82;rscore=-1.10;uscore=-1.05;tscore=2.76;"
                     /locus_tag="AVAG00591_full_contig_68"
                     /strand="1"
                     /translation="MWKFLLLFILLLIVGCGILIFFSIKNFIDIDRLKILHNLFIVRIQ
                     LLETSNNQSIEKIQELKYKMEQFRKTRNYFNRVVLKSKLDSINTYFLMIA*"
     CDS             84772..85734
                     /note="ID=1_69;partial=00;start_type=TTG;rbs_motif=None;rbs
                     _spacer=None;gc_cont=0.388;conf=100.00;score=105.55;cscore=
                     114.80;sscore=-9.25;rscore=-1.10;uscore=1.65;tscore=-9.15;"
                     /locus_tag="AVAG00591_full_contig_69"
                     /strand="1"
                     /translation="MILNFASYFNFISAPLRSPSIDIYPNAKWTENGVTVAGGKEAGNK
                     ANQLYQPLGLYVDDNETVYVSEWENNRITEWKSGAENGRVVAGGNSTYKLANPRDVILD
                     KIGNSLIICDRSNRRVVQWRRENGTNGETMISNISCWGLTMDEKGSLYVTDDERHEVRR
                     YERGESEGIVVAGGKGGGNRLDQLSQPTYVFVDQDRSVYVSEYNNHRVMKWEEGAKQGI
                     IVAGGHNTGNELKQLYFPEGIVVDRLGTVYVADAGNARIMRWIKGATQGNIIVGGKNRG
                     GQSNQLNWPVGLSFDRHGNFYVGDTRNHRVQKFILSSNE*"
     CDS             complement(85915..87336)
                     /note="ID=1_70;partial=00;start_type=ATG;rbs_motif=None;rbs
                     _spacer=None;gc_cont=0.405;conf=100.00;score=74.74;cscore=7
                     6.39;sscore=-1.65;rscore=-1.10;uscore=-2.66;tscore=2.76;"
                     /locus_tag="AVAG00591_full_contig_70"
                     /strand="-1"
                     /translation="MSDMLKKIFNKRSIEQLYVYILILVAFSGGTSTRILPSRKQSTSP
                     VGQTRGVNSMREQFRQNMQKYFESSTTGKGLIDFLSLAHPDRIGIHIDNNDYLHLSYDP
                     NLFVSDARIFDAYNVIPKIENTAFQTSLSQKQTVPIHRQGSDNIMSGVFLQQDCLQDQV
                     SDLLAKQILGKDSVYLAQSGYAANYGLLQAIVIPATSHVYIDTAAHESLWQGASRGIIH
                     KIKHNCLDDLEQNLRKFGSGIIVVDSLYSAKGSIANLVELCDLKELYNCMLVVDESHSI
                     GLYGPHGRGLAALANVTNRIDFITGSLAKAYCVRAGFIAGRVQEVLYVREKSSSSIFSS
                     ALMTWDLQRLQRAIAIIYNADNKRKRLMDIARVVRHAAVTLKFDVEQPSLPSPILCLNG
                     GPNILSKKLQIYFENAGISGAIFVAPATPPTRSILRLTLHAGLSDEDVARIISTLESIA
                     RCHRADLPHTFLKHS*"
     CDS             complement(89611..89748)
                     /note="ID=1_71;partial=00;start_type=ATG;rbs_motif=None;rbs
                     _spacer=None;gc_cont=0.384;conf=86.99;score=8.27;cscore=10.
                     63;sscore=-2.36;rscore=-2.03;uscore=-1.17;tscore=1.49;"
                     /locus_tag="AVAG00591_full_contig_71"
                     /strand="-1"
                     /translation="MWSIRTAKYKAQVTDGQITSVTVELIEDGTIIHSRTVTEQEYRRG
                     *"
     CDS             complement(90324..90641)
                     /note="ID=1_72;partial=00;start_type=TTG;rbs_motif=None;rbs
                     _spacer=None;gc_cont=0.362;conf=99.60;score=24.03;cscore=34
                     .27;sscore=-10.24;rscore=-1.10;uscore=0.65;tscore=-9.15;"
                     /locus_tag="AVAG00591_full_contig_72"
                     /strand="-1"
                     /translation="MLFSYDLGDIIIERWLPYGPLPERRTIVEEASGAAVAYPEPRNKI
                     IVYEHIEPHVVRQFEREGVIREDPANYVARYGDSLLDSTTLIKMARNAGVFEDLVNFFF
                     I*"
     CDS             complement(90975..91511)
                     /note="ID=1_73;partial=00;start_type=TTG;rbs_motif=None;rbs
                     _spacer=None;gc_cont=0.330;conf=99.98;score=36.92;cscore=46
                     .23;sscore=-9.31;rscore=-1.10;uscore=1.58;tscore=-9.15;"
                     /locus_tag="AVAG00591_full_contig_73"
                     /strand="-1"
                     /translation="MIRIGTESKNQEFFVKIISLYIYRIDKDEFRKWASNNEGMSSSTY
                     ETSTNGVYLRNTSGSRLNRNNYETSTSEIYLNGNNTRRLQRNTYDTRGTVTVTNDLTNE
                     SVIETNSLEETDRYLERAINIYRDRNPLVIRKAVVDKPVTYQQRILVRYLQPPAVRPPG
                     VIKRIFVNTILLMFI*"
     CDS             93416..94369
                     /note="ID=1_74;partial=00;start_type=GTG;rbs_motif=GGA/GAG/
                     AGG;rbs_spacer=5-10bp;gc_cont=0.435;conf=100.00;score=47.90
                     ;cscore=48.08;sscore=-0.18;rscore=2.17;uscore=-1.17;tscore=
                     -1.17;"
                     /locus_tag="AVAG00591_full_contig_74"
                     /strand="1"
                     /translation="MLLLHEFRLGHKATEAANSICGTMGQGLVSTGNAQRWFNHFKNGD
                     LELDDVPRSGRPMELDVDLLKQLIEQDPRSTLRCLAEQLGCSHTTVEKHLKELGKTWKY
                     GVWIPHELSSHQLQQRVDTCMDLITSHRNYQWLSNLITGDEKWVLNVNYTRGRQWLSTG
                     QTGVATPKTDPHPKKLMLSVWWSIKGVIHWEILLNSYTITTDLYCQQLDRVAQKLEGKQ
                     DRVYFLHDNARPHIAQLTREKLLKLGWITVPHPPYSPDLAPTDYHLFRSLSNDLRDKKF
                     KDESDVKRSLSSSLMKNLRTSTSAGSCLCQNVRDKW*"
ORIGIN
        1 tttcgataga ccagtaatat tgtaatatgc agtatcatcc agagaagcat cattatcaaa
       61 atcaaatgct atgttgcttt gagtaactgt acgaaagctg ttgaatattt tctcaatgtc
      121 ttgagaagta aaagaaacaa gatcagaatc aaatggaata attcgatgaa tggcttcata
      181 agacaattgt cctctgcaga aatgatcgcc acaacaacga gctccaggtg atatatatat
      241 tcctcgtttg ataaacaatg tattcctatc ttcttcattt aatcgagttc gattattgca
      301 gtttctcact ccacaaacaa tacaagaact aaacagataa taaaaataag atccctaaaa
      361 acatcttttc atattttact tttcatcttt gctacatcga ttcactctga tctttactga
      421 ttcaatttgt tttgatgtct gagtagattt tgtgttattt ttctcttcta aacccatatt
      481 ctatatatac aaaaaatatt tcacatgtta aagttacatg agatattact tcttcaattt
      541 catcgtcgtt ttcattcaat ttatcatcat caataaggtc atcaatctgg tcctttgttt
      601 tacgatacca tctttcatac tttgatcggc atcctttgca aacataagac gtacaatcgt
      661 gtcttttatg acaccgagca gagagatata gtttcagcaa taaattagtg atcggtcgtg
      721 cattatcaac aactgtatta cactgaaaac atcttgcccg aggattacga ggcattgtat
      781 attgtcaaat taacggtaac gaattgaacg ttaaacaaaa tatatatgac agaacggaaa
      841 aaaatgacgt catcatcgtc aacgaatagt tctgtcttta agtatctttt ttaaaatgaa
      901 gtatttctca tttgaaattg acctaacaaa ttgaattaaa ataataaagt tgttcttaca
      961 gaaatttcaa aatgttaata ttgactaatg tcgaaaaatt acaagatata ttaacatgtc
     1021 atcattttaa ggctgaaaaa tgttgctttt taacacaaaa gatataagaa ttttttattt
     1081 gagatatgtc tgaatatcct ttgaatgaaa attatattaa ctgtcgcttc tatcaaaaac
     1141 aataattaaa taataattga ctaatacata aaaaaagtga atttttcgtg catcgaacat
     1201 agtttttgac ttttatgaat accgggacca actcgaaatt aaatgattta tataccagtt
     1261 tgtagcgctt tcttcgctct atcaaatggt atataagcga aagcggctca cgcaaaaaat
     1321 gtattgaaaa agtcaaaatt agataaaata atgtataaaa taatatattt ttaatagtag
     1381 taaattatag aaaaatagta gtaataattg gtttaaagac atgatcttta tatagaacga
     1441 tgcagaattc aatgctcttt ccaatgaaga taaaatgagc tttatatatt tttcaaaggt
     1501 tttctgtttt agtcaaaaac tggcccatta taaatacaaa taatatgtat aaaagcccct
     1561 ataatatttt atgatatttt cacatgaaag catgttcaaa tacgcttagt attgcttgaa
     1621 tttgctctaa tatagcttat ctcactttcc tagaacaatt tctcgacgaa gttttgataa
     1681 attcctttga gcccattttc cattgcttat acgcccctgt cctttaaagt agagctgtga
     1741 tgtggtatgg tatattccta catgatcata aggactttta catatacatg atgtatgagt
     1801 gttttccttt cgttcttggt ctttttccta tatgcacata tatatatata tatacacgtt
     1861 tctctatatg tatatatgtg tgtgtgaaga tatacatata tcttacgttt ctcttctctc
     1921 tctctctttc cgatctactt gtctctctat ttccaataaa gaactcttca tatatattca
     1981 cttaaatata tacgttcatt gcttggaact acaagacgtg acagaaagtg atgatgagat
     2041 tatcgaataa gatatatgaa tatttttact attgcaaatt acgatagttt ttgaaatctt
     2101 ataagaaaaa ggaacaatcg atgcgtgatg aattatgtat tttaaaattt aagaatttta
     2161 tattgtattt gatgaattag tggaaataaa ttactaaata tttgtgacat gatgacatgt
     2221 tgtttataaa aagaaagttc ttgctaagtt cacagtttga aaaccataaa atatattttc
     2281 taagtataca tgaagcataa tgatagagag aaaaaataga gcagaatttc ctttcaattt
     2341 cgattatatc actgaataag tatataaata tgttgattca atatagaaaa cttcattctt
     2401 tatcaaagta aaatgtcatc tacatcaaat aacactgtca atgaatatca acgaccaact
     2461 aatcgtacag ttatatttat tttatttgca attttattta taccatcatt attatgttca
     2521 atatttattt tttacaattg tattcgaatg cgagaattac gtcaacatcc accaaatcgt
     2581 gttatactta ctttacttgt acttttattg attcaagtaa attttctaaa ttataaaatt
     2641 aaaaaatcta aattattttc tctttcaaag gctttattcg accttccatg tcgattatat
     2701 tatctttata aaggtacatc acctattcat aatgaaatat tctgtcaact atggagtttt
     2761 actataacaa cattaaatgt cgtaggttta catttaatgg ccttaggatc aattgaaaga
     2821 tatcttcttg tatttcatca tcgatatata tcaaaatatc gtttatattt atcaacaata
     2881 ccaataatta tttgtataat ttatccaatc atatggtatg ttacattaat gtatacagca
     2941 tggtggtgta catatacacc tgattatggt gaagttgaat gtggattacc atgttatata
     3001 acagcatctt cattttattt atcatttatt atttatgttc atcatttaat accggtattt
     3061 acaacaacat ttgctaatat tattttagtt ggacgtgtat tacatcaaca agctaaaatg
     3121 aaacgaaata attcttggcg aaaaaattta caaatgacaa cacaattact ttcaattgct
     3181 tttctttatc ttattctctg gttaccacat tgtattcttg cttctattcc tttatttgta
     3241 caaggtgata taagcattca agcaagattt ctttatacag aatattttgc taatttaact
     3301 tcaatctttg tttgtctttg tccatttatt gcattaattg gtcttaatca tttacataat
     3361 aaaataaaat atgggattca aattatacga aaatgctttt tgccatgtta cgatagacaa
     3421 gtggcttcag ttgcacctga atagcatcaa attaaaataa tgaacaattc tcttttcttt
     3481 ctcgtttata acctttagtt attgatcttt atgttgtttt gtatcgtttg aaataaaagg
     3541 gtgtgggtgt tgggtgggtg gggtgggtgt aagtgtagag agatgactcc ttcacccaca
     3601 cccatttcta aacctttgat tcgtttgatc atatatatgc gttcgttttc tcctctatgg
     3661 tcggtctgat gtggtgtgta tctgtgtgta tttatcatca tcaaataaac tctagcaagt
     3721 actagaaatt ccatttagtt gatacgagaa catcttcatc tagttgtctt aaacttcgaa
     3781 tagtcactct ttgtccacgc gccaaaagac atactgcagg aattgctact gcacctgaat
     3841 ttggcatctg tttagtcgga gtccgaacac catcgatgat aaaagtaaat tctccgattg
     3901 cattttttgg aatatcaagt tctaatccaa ttactccctt atcaccttta aatttcggta
     3961 agtcactatg aatcgatttt gtattataaa caatatcacc ggtatatgga tcatatgacc
     4021 aagcacttgc cgatgaaccc aaataaccaa aaagactcca gtcaggctct atattccaat
     4081 ctaatagaaa tccaacacct atctgccaat ttttcactgc ttcgacatga aattctaaaa
     4141 accattttcc tgaatgtaat tttgcctctg ttgagacggg aaaccagatg actcttgatt
     4201 cgttgaccca ttccactgtg cgaccatcag cactgaatac aagaggagaa tcatctgttc
     4261 ttgatggtaa agaaaaacga aaagaaccaa agtcattcat ttgttctgat gaaaacgttg
     4321 aagaatccaa caggtaggcc tctttatagg tttttccagt agtagacccg tttggatgta
     4381 agatgaagac catgaatacg ggatggacaa taaatggtgt gataatacac aatactgtaa
     4441 aatgacgtct caactccata tgtatttgca cttgtaacag aagaaaataa tctgtataca
     4501 cgggtgtaaa agttaccaaa tcttgtttca gaaaaacgtt tctcttagaa ttttgcaaat
     4561 atatatatat atatatatat gtatatatga acggtacaag agaaaggaag tgactctatt
     4621 gaatcactca agcgaaaagc aaaaggaaag aactgagcgc atttatacac tacttcaaat
     4681 taacgaacca taaattagaa tgacacatgt ttcagtattg catcagattc atgtctacct
     4741 ttaacgaagg aagaacagga aaaaaataca aaaaaggttt ttctctatat ctactgtacc
     4801 gtatagtaca catttttaac cataatcatg ttatttatct taacattaag aatgtgactg
     4861 tagattcttc ttttttgtct actctcatct cattttaagg ccccgccccc taagaaaaag
     4921 tcagttttcg agaaaatttt cgaaattgag ataaatgcat gggaagatag cctgtctttg
     4981 gatcttttgg aaaccataaa gaattcttct caaaacctct tttttcctga aaaatcttca
     5041 tgatttctat tgaaaaatca tgcttttttt gcagtaaata aaaaatcttt ttcgtttgtt
     5101 ctccgtttgt attttcttaa ttttatttcc aagatttctg ggccagggtc catggtatac
     5161 ttcttttttt gtttttgttc gatagagcat gccaagatgc agagcactgt agagtccttt
     5221 tttaattaac ctttgttttt gattaaagat ttaaagcact tatataatta ggcgcccatt
     5281 ttttagcgca tagaacttct gatgcctttt ttcgatgaaa aagtaactat ttaaaaaaag
     5341 ggctctgcag tgctctgcat cctgagatgt tctttctagc aaaaaaacga aaaaaaagtc
     5401 taccatggct atgaaccgag aagtcttgga aataagatga cctacttttt agcttgtttg
     5461 cctcatgtct ccggaaaaca aggtgatatc gagctgaaat ttttaccaca gactctcctc
     5521 ttcagcccta acgtatgctc caaatttcat ttcatttgaa ctttcctaag ccaagttcgg
     5581 tttttgaggg ggccttaacg gatctgttca tatttataaa gtgttcgaat atgtacatga
     5641 agatgaacga agagtaagtt ctggcaaaat tacttataaa atgtgcttat agcattcctt
     5701 tgtatcctcc tatagtctta aaagacagtc catgagaata tcgagtattc agtatgaggg
     5761 gtatactctc acgattttta cccccctaac tttcaattgc atattgaaga gcatcatcaa
     5821 aaactactat atccaaattt ttagctcatt tgagcttatt ttcgaagagt tatgaagtac
     5881 acactgaaca ctactcacca aaaactcgaa attttcatgt ttttaacaga tacttagttt
     5941 ttaaaacttt tctccactgc ttaccagcta cccagaatga tttatagtga tttagataga
     6001 gaaaaggaag ggctatcgaa tgcataaaaa tttttacaga ttgaagtagc aagtagcctt
     6061 cgtattcgct ccacaacata cttgacatag atatcaatct tgagggtgag ggtggttgtg
     6121 tttgaaataa aagtagaaag acttctaatt attgatcttt aagacttgta cacgatgaaa
     6181 ctcttttaaa gtttgattag aatatatcca tagatacgcg tcaataagta cgagtaatct
     6241 agtgaagaag gattataaaa acagagccgg actcgaacct atatcttccg ataaccggtc
     6301 ggctattcta ccaattaaac tatccgattc tctcctctgc cttaaataaa gacaacgtat
     6361 acacattcaa aatcgaaaat ataaaagtta tatttctctc aggataatag ttgtttatga
     6421 atcaatgtta gaaatcttat tgctgtacga gaacctctaa atttaaaacc cgaattaaaa
     6481 taatcttcta atatagcaaa acagaactct tgtccacgat tgaattaata tataaaatat
     6541 gaatacaatc aagacaatag agttaccata tttttctcga ttataaaatc cggagaatta
     6601 aattaaatta ataaatacaa caagggtgtg ggtgtggatg gggtgtcttc tcttccaaca
     6661 accacccttc ttatgtttct ttcaatgttc gatttattaa tatgaaagat gtttgacttg
     6721 gaataatttg ttcagactta acaaatgatt tatctgatga aaaatcaaat tttacagtac
     6781 aaatcagttt tttttctttt ttatataata gttgataaga tttattatta aagattttct
     6841 tattaaaatc ttcaactcaa attaatgaag gaaatacagt ggtaattcat tatcgtgcat
     6901 ctcgtattct atgtcaaatt attgaaatca aatcgaatga atgtgtttta gttaaactaa
     6961 tcccataaga agtaatgtat gtggaaagat ttaacgatta tccatcatta agtcgaatta
     7021 taatcgatgt tgaaccgaag atctaatttt atttcatata aaagataata caactattcc
     7081 aactgccttt aaaggttacg agtgtgaaag tcgagaaaag acaatttaaa cgaatgaatc
     7141 aattagttta ttattattag aaaaaagaaa tttaaaactg aataatttag ataccatgtt
     7201 caatttgtaa tccgagaaga gcaactatat tgggtgacat cgtgttaagg caaatagatg
     7261 tccaatggta ctgtttattg aatgactgct attcgagctt tttgtgcacg cgtttcggca
     7321 ctgtcataat tcttgaccac aactttagcg tctgttcgaa gaacatacac tcttaatccc
     7381 aaacccaaaa taaatatcac ttttataatg agatgtgtac gattacgaac aatatactaa
     7441 acatttcatc aagtaaaaaa ccatgtttac ataagacgat atagccataa cctcgttcaa
     7501 tcaattgtca ataatgtggt ttacgacaac aaaatgaaaa agctccgaca gttcctacac
     7561 ccgcaaaagc gctacaatca ggtccataca aataattaac atatgaaatc cattgttgaa
     7621 cttcaagttt aattaaatag cgaacgctat tacgtaaata ttcataattt tgtccattga
     7681 aataatgttt tgcaccataa taaatgtttc caaagaatat caaaccagtg acacaagcaa
     7741 atacaatacc agctatataa tgcatgcggt gtattactgc tagaaaactt ttcttcacaa
     7801 tttagacaag ctcgtataat ccacattaaa catgtaataa taaatgttgg aatacaacct
     7861 ataaaaagag ataaccatcg ttgacgatcc aaacgtctac ttcgttcaat tacattatca
     7921 acaatttcta tgttcgataa aacagaagca caactaggac tacaacgatc atctatatta
     7981 attgtagtat cctgttgttg tgattgtgat tgtgattctg aagtattatt caattcagtg
     8041 ggtaaagtaa cttcagaggt tgaattcaca gttaattaaa tgtccataga atagttataa
     8101 atacaaaaga agtattttaa caaatatctc atgatagtag ataaataaaa taagaaaaaa
     8161 aaatttatgt agcaatttta acagaaaaaa agataccggc aagtaaagat atctatcatt
     8221 ttgataaaaa catcacgtca gtaaagttgg cagcagattc gcgttttttt ggtcggcatt
     8281 cgttagagta cttgtgttcg ctctctagat gcttgtgtta ggtgcagaat ttaattctgt
     8341 atcgagtgat gtaatttgag ggtgagtgtg ggtcttatgt tagaatcgcc acactcaccc
     8401 cttatcggac tctagtccag acttccataa tcgaagttcc accgctgaca atcaactggt
     8461 tactgttgac aaaagtaagg gcatcactgt tttgttgcaa agcaaagtgc tctatggcca
     8521 tgtcgggtgt gaccatatat agtttgtttc ctccagttgt aatgaaaaag ggatcattcc
     8581 catcggtccg aatcatagtc ccgccgtagt cacggtcaac atagacagtt ctgaagttga
     8641 tcatattaaa accgttaaag ttaacttgga aacgtttatc acgcttcact tgacgtacac
     8701 aaacagaagc tgtcagacag aagcttgtac tgccactggt gaaaggtctg cgacacccat
     8761 catcaaaatc gatatttcga atacgttgga agtcatcatc gtaaatgtcg ataccgtcaa
     8821 aatcatcgtc aacattattc atccatagcc atagatgatc gctattcgct gctacatgta
     8881 tatatgacca atctctcctt atctctggat agatcttaaa tttactagtt ccaaattgaa
     8941 ctttatagac tgcattatct gtggcacaga tgaatgaatt tatacgtcct caccgaatca
     9001 catcccgtat tcgtgattgt ttccacgttc ggcaaggatc agatattcgc gaattgtgga
     9061 gatagtgata agcgatgatg tcaggttgat tgtccgaata gcttacatag aatatattat
     9121 ttccatcaga cgcaagtaaa tcaacagtgt aggtagcctg aatagaatga ttataccact
     9181 gcggacacat ttcgctataa gacaatccag tagtactgat agtgcttata tgcgcttttg
     9241 tcctttcaaa tcgttcttcc cttacatgaa aagtgtgagt agcatcactc gaagaggttc
     9301 gtgttgtatt cgaatagtcg atggtgaaat ctaatggagg taaattaaag gtgagtacgt
     9361 aggttggaat atgggcggat gggtttcgtt ccgtggttgc gcagtacctg tctgagaaac
     9421 cgtcaatttt ttgtagttgt gtttgaagtt tcttcaaatt atttggttta tggttatcat
     9481 tgccaggtat atgttgaagt tggctgctta cagtttgttt ttgggcctcg atctggtgga
     9541 tccaactcta gaatcattgc tctataacat taccacctag tgccgatgta ttcactcacc
     9601 aatgcctttt ctttctccac ttcgaaattt tctagaatct tcttcaaata accgctcgat
     9661 tcttccttcg agcctttgtc gaacaattgc ttcacttctt cagtgaattg atccacctct
     9721 ctctggattc taaacttttt tatatcaata ttttcttgaa ttttaacaca taactgctgt
     9781 aaatcctcaa gatctcgaac gaagtcttgt ggtggtgtca acgatggcga agtcatttgt
     9841 taactcaata taaaattcga caacaatcta caataaatat atagcaaaaa tgttactgat
     9901 gggattttta agccatattg aggatggatg gatggatgga tgggtgaggg tgtggtgtga
     9961 gtataggtac tcttttcatt tcacacccac acctacccat gcatgtatct acgcaaacag
    10021 ttgaattatg agaaagaata tttttgcaaa tttctatcta gctctttgat tacgcccctc
    10081 tcaaacaaaa agaaatattg tcggtatatc gatataacca ctgttgcaaa agttctgaga
    10141 caaaatgttc gttcgttttt cgagtacatg aaagcgactg gtgagaatca taagtggtca
    10201 gtaagaagca gaattctgtg ttttttccaa atatgtgttc agaatttttg tctgacttag
    10261 ggctgtttca ctgcgaataa atgttcgaaa ggctcaaaat tgatgtttgt agaagcaaaa
    10321 aaggggtttt tgcgcatccc atacttttcg tagatcgtat ttttggacaa gtttgtctca
    10381 acattattgc aaaacgttca attctctaca aaaaattaga gctaaaaaaa caaaacttat
    10441 gttcatttcc ctaaaagcta ttttcacata catcgacatt tatcaaacca ccaatttttc
    10501 acaattggcc ttttaaagtg cagcagattt taaatgtgtt tcgtgcaata tagaagaaaa
    10561 ctagatatga catctcgtag agcagaattc gctttacgaa acagaaatat taaaaaagcg
    10621 tttcatattt cgtctgatta aatttcaatc aaaacacaaa atagctgaca gtaaaattct
    10681 gtacaaacat ttattcgcag tgaaacagcc ctaagtcaga caaaaactct gaacacatat
    10741 ttagaaaaaa cacagaattt tgcttcttac ttgagggtgt gggtgtgcgt gtcttcgtgc
    10801 agattagtga atttgagatc tttattttcg ccaaacttca gcttaaaaac caaatttttg
    10861 tctctttcga agaagacgct tcctaaaggt tttttagaaa ccggagagtg ttgatgaagg
    10921 ttacaatttt tgttctacat ccacaccctc acccataccg atcaattaaa tacgatccat
    10981 cttgaattgg tgcatatgat aatgactatg aaatcactgc tactgaatct ttgtgtaatt
    11041 gcgaatcacg ttatataagc ttaacacctc catcagtttt gttaaaataa attgaaattc
    11101 agttttctaa gccgataaca acattttcaa taatgaattt tttttcatta tctataaacc
    11161 tttttttagt aattatttct gatgaaaaag tatatttatg tagaagttat tataatgttt
    11221 tatattatat taagtcgatg cagcagacga ggatgcaaat gggtatgagt tagagagaaa
    11281 tacaatacac acattcacac ctacatctta atgtgttgtc attgtttgta taggttgtat
    11341 acgacatttt tgtctataat aaagaatctt taataattca cgtaattgag atgttaataa
    11401 agcgaatgtg attggtaaaa ctgaaaatga taaagcaaac aataaccatc caattttata
    11461 ataaattgga tcaatataat tagtaactac aaaactaagc catattataa tagttggaaa
    11521 cgaaagtgta gtaagaattc ctatcaagat aataatccga cgaagaacaa caaaatctcg
    11581 tcgattagtt tgttgacgat tttgtaaaat agattgactt tttgttttgt tcatataatg
    11641 aataattgaa gtatacatca atacaatact aaacattgga aaggaataag caatcacacc
    11701 agcatataat gtaccttgaa aatttgaaaa caaaatttca caaaaataac attcggatat
    11761 gtattcaatc caatgttgag ttaacaatgg aatcaataaa agaaagtcaa ttaaccaatg
    11821 aataagagtt aattgaaata taaattgaaa agtttgaagt tgtttatatt tgtataaaac
    11881 aattcgaaaa aaacgaaagc atgttaagag aaaaaatgaa tgatataata aacaagtacc
    11941 aacatgtaaa agatatgaac gtatataaca ccaaggataa tttaatggaa ttatttcata
    12001 aagactacca tagagactat atccatacat atttaataaa atgcaacaga taaatataat
    12061 agagatatag gtattacata tgagaaacat cggagtattt agaagatatt tagaacgata
    12121 tataaaaata agagaaagaa ttataactga agataaaagt ccaattgctg caaaagttaa
    12181 taccattata tcgatgataa gactgatagt agtattcatg gcaacaattt cgtgtacgaa
    12241 tgataaggaa attttttttc atagatattt atactcgtaa gcaaatgaat acaatgctac
    12301 gcctatatta aaacgtgcat ttagtctagt tatagattta gtataataag tatagaaaat
    12361 ctttccaaag tatttaagaa gataaactta taataaaaat tgatgtttaa tttacttaaa
    12421 tactgaatat gaatcaaggg tgtagataaa atattcatct taaattcaaa gcctcaatat
    12481 ggaaagagat catcgaagaa acaccttcag atgacacaca cacccacctt aaacgacgac
    12541 tgtctattac aataatttag aacaacagtt tatcttagac aagtcttaat ctgcaataga
    12601 atgggcgttt aattttaaca caaaataatt tcatttgtat gtcaactgtc ttcgatctag
    12661 acaacagtca gtttctagat agaaatgttt gacaagcgat aaactttagg ctacaaatta
    12721 aatgatcagt agaattcagt agattatggt atttttacca gtattcatca ttatataaca
    12781 ttcctcgatt atcacatata tattgatcta cttcttgtct gtttatttgt gaactacttt
    12841 ctaaatatta catctactcg ataccttaca cttatgtaat agatgaatgt ctttaggatt
    12901 gtttttattt taaccatagc actgtggaag caactaacag agttacaaag aatagaaaga
    12961 tattttgaca ttttggatta tctaaattca aaggtttcaa atttgaaatt tttcgaaaag
    13021 ctttctatgg caatctcgct taaattaaaa cttacactca ccaattctcc ttcgaaacat
    13081 atattcgcgt tgtacaaaat gatcaaattc atacgaatga agttctttaa gtgatttcat
    13141 aacaagaaaa ttgtcatatt agatatagga ataataacaa ggggaaaaga tgaattttta
    13201 gatttcgatg tattacctga ttcattttgg attctttcaa atcctagaat tcaaaaatat
    13261 ctgcgaggat ctgcttttcc tcttgactga tagtgatcaa tcgattaaat tgcgtatctg
    13321 ttgggaaaag actaagtatt tcataaaaac taaaacgaat ataatagaga aaagtaaacg
    13381 atacttttgc aaaaactcta aaactgcaaa agaaaagacg ttgaatttgg ccttcaaaat
    13441 tcaaaaaatc tttacttctt cattaaatat tttgttacta gtttttgtaa aacttttact
    13501 gatttaaatt gaaaaactac tgatcagaat ttaattctat atcgatcata ttttgatata
    13561 attactgtta atttgaatta tttactgatc aaaaaatgac ttaagggtcc attgggactt
    13621 ttgaaaaaga tcctgcaaag tccctcgaag ggcaacctct cttggaatgt agaggggtga
    13681 ctgagggtgc tcttcaaaga tcccaggtag atgcggtttt ttcatagagc ggaaattaga
    13741 gcattaatga aggtgccaaa tacctgcaaa aaatgcggtt tatatggacc gctatatggc
    13801 agcggttttt tgcctttttt ttctcatggg taatagagat tattactgtg atgatttttg
    13861 atggaccgac atgtatgcgc tggtggaact gcgcctttat tcatttattc ctctcctaaa
    13921 tcgcctcttt tatagacaga aacacgcagt tatatatgtg caacgaagag tcagagatat
    13981 tgatgacaga aaaagaagaa ccaagaaaaa aggatagaac gatattgtca cagatattgt
    14041 tacactcccg gatgcagatt agacgcattc ccgagcgtgt ctacagagaa acaaaaaaat
    14101 tcgtccaaag aaaattctgg tagagatatt atgcatccaa aaatagggag aaaagatatg
    14161 tacccaaaag atcaaaagtt actcttaaca ttggttgtgc tgttcttctg taaaagatta
    14221 acagtaagat gttgacattt actagtaggt gttgaaacaa tcggcgttaa tgatgacgat
    14281 gatgttgcga agttttgcgg taaaactaac taaccggttg tatgagtacc agtgaaagat
    14341 tggtggaata aattacccgc ataaaaacgg ggacactttc ataacttctg ctcacggatg
    14401 actcaatgaa tggcacgaag tgttgcgatc tcaaccaacc gacaaaattg aaattgttag
    14461 tatgaggatg aaaggaccat cgataatcat cgcgctgagg aggcgaagag ttaccacaac
    14521 agtacactaa gtaatcccca agagattggg aggatcaatt gtcaggttcg ccaaatatga
    14581 cgattttttg tggaagtcat gtatgcactg atgaaacatt gcctttgttt atttattcct
    14641 ctcctaaacc gcctctttaa caggtagaaa cacgcagtta tatatgtgca tgtgcaacca
    14701 agagaaagag aacacaggaa acaaatgtac gagagagata tatgtagatg acagaaaaag
    14761 gagaagcaag aaaaatggat agaacgatat tgtcacagat atcgttacaa ttatgataaa
    14821 acaacggata tgtattcctt ttttctcgca atttagataa aacaacaacg aattttatta
    14881 ttgtacgtat tcatattcaa taactgacac aatatcaaca tcgcaatcaa tgtcgaactt
    14941 acaggaagaa gacgaatgta tcagtcctga ttatatgccc gtatgtcgat attatgaaat
    15001 tttctttcaa ttgatatctc attctagatt catctaagtt ttattgatcc ttctccgccg
    15061 cattctctga atttaagtaa gttgtttgct tgttcaatta aaatcaatac ataaacagaa
    15121 atacgaatta gtggaagatc tgcgtgctga cgaagaatta tcagataatc gtatttctga
    15181 gctgatgcag cagtttttga gtgaattcac cgaacaatat ccaacctctg gtccaccatt
    15241 gtatatgggt tcaattgatc aagcactgct acattctctt tacaattata acaatgtctg
    15301 tattttattt tttgttgcat aacagatatg aaatggtaaa attaattttt gtaggttcaa
    15361 ccactaattc tttttctata taatggtcaa agtgtgcata ctaatttgtt ttgtaatcaa
    15421 gttttatgta ccgatgatat tacaactata tcgaggagaa ttttgttgtt tgggcatggg
    15481 atgtaacaaa tgatatcaac taccagaggc acgtattatc tattcgatgc aattgatcaa
    15541 agatttctct gttccattta ctttctatat agacttttgg aaatggtaca aaaacattta
    15601 ggtgatcaaa ttaagcagac aatagcctca gcctcatcgc atactgtcaa gttttcaatc
    15661 ttgatttgtc ttgcctataa caatggaaga atagagatca ccaatactat tcatgactgt
    15721 gtatctcctc atgatacgct tgtgtcgtta aaggaagcac gtgatcgatt tgattctcgt
    15781 atcgagactc cacactcagc caatctacta tggattccga ctacaaatga agtttggtca
    15841 atggcatcaa gtgtttcaca acctgttgaa gaatcatctg aagagttcga aagagtatcc
    15901 caaagatatg ccagacaaag agaagatgtg attgaaattc atgaagtcga aaattcatct
    15961 tggtcctctc agtatcgtga tcataaagaa gttattcata atcttcgaca tgacgatcaa
    16021 attgaaaaaa ttcttgttta tccatgttca caagtgcgcg ctctacatat ccttcaacat
    16081 ggatttaata atgatcatta gggtatatat atatatatat atatatgtta gtgatttgat
    16141 cgacacattt cacttataat tatcttttta tatactagtg agaatatatc tttatgggtg
    16201 gcactttcaa tcacctgagg cttatcaagc aaacgactca tcctcggatt cagtaaatgg
    16261 tcgtccaaac gcgttgcttg tgtgtaatgt acttgttggt cgaacatgtc ataaggacaa
    16321 aataattcga gcaaatccat tggcatatga ttctacaaca gatgaactag gaacttatat
    16381 tatcaattct aatcgaaaga ttttgccaat ctattacatt aaatattaaa atcaaacaaa
    16441 cttcgaatag gtgtgaagcg ataacatagg aaacaacatt tttatagtaa aagtttcttc
    16501 cacaactgat cgtttacagt gtgacaatct aaatgattgc acactttttt ttcctcttag
    16561 atattagcct cttattttat gtatcctata gggatattga tacacttatc ttttcccttc
    16621 tctcatatat ttcatatagt gtgatactgt atgtaccgag aacaatataa gaacgggaga
    16681 aatacagtat aaatacgatt tctttgaatg aattaaaagt atacacatac tatttctcat
    16741 ttctggggtc cgaaatcatc acatacatat ttcaaatcgt tttaccatct ttgaattcga
    16801 tcattatttt cagaaaaaag acttttttgc aattcaccca tatatttctt gcgattacga
    16861 tgcttactgg tcttatcaac aaaaatatga tttcgaatta ctagagcacc gatcatttat
    16921 gatctacatc cattttcagt cagtatttta cacgaaatcg atatcaagac attctacatt
    16981 acttgtactt tgctaataac gaagatattt ctaacaacga ccctcttgag aaaataaaac
    17041 caattataga tgacttgagg gtgtgggtgt gggtgttgga tagatgaaat acccacaccc
    17101 acaccctcga tcatagcttc gttatgtact gataaattac caagaaaaac actgaatatt
    17161 tgagcctctt cttcttgata cattaaataa gctccatgac ctttttttaa ttgcttctcg
    17221 atagtttcgt ttcgcgtatt ctttctcttt aacaatatat ctcataattt tattattaat
    17281 atgtacttca aaattacgta tagttgaatt ttcatcaaga ggaaatattc aaatcaaacg
    17341 agatatgatc aattaaaaaa tatcacttct tagtaaaaat attcacaatt cctcctttta
    17401 tgtcaacatt ttcgtttgtc ttcctcttat ttcgtctttg aataatataa aaagcagcta
    17461 aagataaaat aatcataaca attgttaaag gaatcacaat tgctaatact attttccatt
    17521 ttccattatc atttcttgtt ggtttagtag tagtagtact gatcatagat gaacaataag
    17581 aatcaatatg catacattct ttagttaatt catgaacaat cgattgattt gataaacaat
    17641 ttagaacttg ttttggataa ataatatttt tccacataaa tgtaaaacaa ttacatggat
    17701 gattttcatt aagaaataaa attgtttgat tcaatatctg aaatattggt ttcgataaac
    17761 aataatcctt attattaaac tgaatattat taatcaaaat ttcaaaatta agtaaatgat
    17821 gattccattg aattggtgta ccatctctcg attctaatat ccaaaattga tctgtttttg
    17881 aaattccaga aaaatttatc gatgttattt gttttaattt tgtaaaaata aaccagttga
    17941 tttcaagtaa attcatacag tttgctaata ataaatcttc aagcgtctct gctatactat
    18001 aaagaaacga agttgtttca tttttaggtt tcatttgttc atcataaact gttattattg
    18061 tttctaatga agatattgga ttcgaactta aatcaagact ttctaaaatt gtttgattaa
    18121 aagtccatgg atgaattgat tcaatttgat tataacttat attaattact tgaagtttat
    18181 gtaaattttt aaatgtatct tcatttaatg attttatttg attacaacat atttctaatg
    18241 attttagatt taaaagattt tctattatat taagttcatg aaaagcattg tttgataaat
    18301 caagagaatg taatgtttga tttaatggag ataaaaatga tcttaattca taacgattta
    18361 tcagactttc caatgaagtt aaatgattat tatttaaatt taaatcaatt aaattatcta
    18421 atccaataaa tgcatcgtgt acaatttgtt ttattcgatt ttttgataga tcgagtgcag
    18481 ttaaatattt catattaaag aaaatatttg aaggaatttc ttcaatccaa ttatcctgta
    18541 aatctagaat aataatttta ttgaatttca ttaatgaagg aatttgaatt aaataatttg
    18601 atgataaatc taaagattct aataattcag atgataaact ttcaataaga agatcaacat
    18661 ttgttaatga acaattatta aatgtaactt gttcccaatg taaaattgat gattgatttg
    18721 aaatgaattg aaattcttta gaatttagaa tatctatttg aaaaatttgt gtattattaa
    18781 atgcgtttaa attaaattga tatgaaagat tatgaatagt attatattga atatttttaa
    18841 tagtaaattc catatatttc atagaagtat taaatgcatt atcaccaagt tgaaaatctc
    18901 ttggtgaatt aaattcaata gaaaatcgtg tttgtgaaga aggactcaat tgttgaaaag
    18961 tattttcagc tatttgatta attccattta gaaaatgaaa tttaatttct gaaagtaaag
    19021 gaaatcttga tgaaaaatta gtaaatgttt gagttgttaa acgtgtgaag ttaataaaaa
    19081 taaatgaata atgttgatat tcatctgatg aaaatgttga ccaatcgata aaaatttcat
    19141 cacttagaag attttgaata catgctacga caagtttatt ttctgtacaa tgacaagtaa
    19201 tgattgaatt atcgagacat attgtttggg attggattaa tgttgttatt gaaataaaat
    19261 gaagaataca gaaaaataat ttcagtaaga acattaatat attaaaaatt tcttataaat
    19321 ctttcacata ttatttatta tcagttcttt ttttaaatgt ccttagcgtt taaaaagact
    19381 gttatgaatc atagataaaa aaaacaggta acaattgact tgaatttgtc ttagatttat
    19441 agttcgattt tatggacatt gtttctcgta ttctgatata gatcaagata taagatacga
    19501 gtatgaatag aataattata cgtcaatttc atcatcaaga tactttttca caaactttta
    19561 ctgatattca gtttatttta tactataaat agaatataat actgatttta ttttatctga
    19621 aatgtcaaca atttcttttc ttttctttgc aaatatacag gtgcgactga tactctatac
    19681 ccaagttgga ttacttcttt tttctaaatg aatattttgt ttttaaatgt tctatgatat
    19741 acatgtgaaa cataaaagta aattgaccaa ctaataaaga caaagataaa aattattact
    19801 acctatataa ctaattatat gttgacatat gcctttattc tttttgtttt ataatcattg
    19861 cttcatttat cagtacgtga tatacaaata tttacgaagg taagaacagt gtaggaacga
    19921 aagaagctga cctaatattt ttcgataagc aaaaatgtct ttttcgtaca ttccgaagag
    19981 atcaatttgg taccatgttg tagaaaaata gaaaatttga ttagaataat ctttgtctgt
    20041 taatctttat tgctatgtat gctactgttt gattcatagt ttatgactat acagttcttt
    20101 ttttgtttgt ttgagcgttg aaagaagaaa atcttaactt agtttatcac tcagtttata
    20161 tcacaagttc ttctgaaatc tgttttcatc aaacaaatat cgaaatattt ttaagaaaaa
    20221 tttttatgaa aaatcaattg tttgaatata aaataaagtt tgatcaatgt ttatttattt
    20281 tgaaatataa agaattctta acatcatata tggtttaccc agattctaac aatattcaac
    20341 gtttaacgca accagtaaca cgtattatac tatcatcaat aatgtaatcg aatgcaaatc
    20401 agtcgtgagt gttaacaatg ttatttaatg ttgtacagac acaacgaact tgaaagagaa
    20461 tcatttcaac atcataataa tctaatatat gatgaataat ttctgttggt aaaggtaaaa
    20521 gagaaagttt ttttttatgt tagtaacaaa cacaatcatt tattttaatt gttcatgatc
    20581 ttactaagat aaagaaaata tttctattaa aatcaccttg tcgaaataat gaagaaagaa
    20641 acaaaatcaa cagcgtatat catgaaagaa ataagtggta aataatataa tattttctcc
    20701 tttcctagtc tgtttgatta tgtgaatgac aaatatttca tatatcattc ttgtcacgtg
    20761 ggtccttcgt gcataacaca attctaaaaa agtagttttt agaaaacaaa tggtctacta
    20821 aaattcgtga acaagaacaa atcaatcgag aaatcttgaa gatgtaaatc atgacaataa
    20881 atctttgatt caatagcgaa gtttcatata tgttcgtttt cttcctctta taccttctgt
    20941 aaaatactaa tcaaacgaga tttttatgaa tcaattgatc tatacctact tttctcattc
    21001 aaattgaggg tgtgggtgtg ggtgggtgtg agtgaagaag atatccaatt aaagcttaaa
    21061 attttattaa taatatgata aaaagaatga ttattgttag ttattagaga aaagaaaaga
    21121 aaagaataaa atggatatga agtatatttt ttagtattca aaagtgtttt attatttcat
    21181 caccatcgat gaagaaaatt ttaagtagat ttggtacact cgcctgtgta agtcttggaa
    21241 ttgtcgatat aacgagctgc tttatctttg gggaagcatc ttccagttgt tttatcaaat
    21301 gaccaacgaa aacaatctgg aattgagtcg cataatgcag cacacgcagc agttgaacgt
    21361 aattgtactg gatgattaat atctatatca ccaccaacat aatctttacc attaattata
    21421 cttacacatc tacttgatgt tttgatagct ataaaagaaa ataaataata cattcattaa
    21481 taatattatg ataaacgaag aatattatat tattaaaaac taaatacctt cgtaagtagc
    21541 agctcgtttc gtatatagac tttcaaaagg tcgttcatct gaatcttcaa cattaattct
    21601 tcttgcattg attgcgttga tgaagagaat gccaaaaagg acaaaagcga caattgatga
    21661 attcatattg ttgaatacta aataaatcaa aaaactaaga ctaatattga atagaaatat
    21721 tatctagtat tttaccgtag gagtacaata tataaaaaat tatatagaag aaataatcat
    21781 gaagataaat gtattgtcaa aggtatttgt actgatgaaa ttttgacccc atatataatt
    21841 atttaatcgc tgaaaataag tggccattga agcgtgacgt atattgttat attgcgaaaa
    21901 tcatctacat tttgcgatga attgcggcgc aattacgctt aactgcgatt ttttttaccg
    21961 caaatgcgaa aatttatggc gcatttacga cgcagttttt cataattgcg atgaaactat
    22021 taaaaaattg aacactaggg ttgttctttt gtaaatctaa tgatatagat ttcgttcgaa
    22081 aatattacag ttatttgttt caaccagttt tttttgtgac atgtaattag gaagaacatt
    22141 caaggactat gatcgtactt tttcgtgttc atttacgata aaaaagaacg ttcaagtact
    22201 atgttagtac ttttttgttc acggtcacgt aaattagcta ttaatttcgt ttcaaaataa
    22261 gaatactaat gaatcattct tttttaagat ttttagagaa aacagaaaaa cacatcaatt
    22321 tttattatta ttacaaatca gtaaataatc attgattaca tttcaaatgt taaaggttaa
    22381 aataaaattc ctgttagtaa aatattattt taaataatga ataaaattaa aaatctgtta
    22441 tgattcagaa gtaaaaagtt taataaaaca acttatcaat ggtgtggaca tgaaatgatc
    22501 atacaaatat agaatattac atttctcgtc atttcaattt aatttcaatt gatttattga
    22561 aatagaaaat caaatactaa aaattgatta ataaagataa atttcaattt attgagagtg
    22621 tagtataaat ctataaattt gtatatacac tactcacatc tacacgcacc cacccacacc
    22681 ctatatctta cgataacaga gtttccatat cagctgttga attgttatta ctttatgtca
    22741 atgaacagta caactgtatt atgtcttgat ctccatttta cgatagctta tgtgatgagt
    22801 ttagctactc gtaggacgat aaattccaag agttttgcta aactcttagt ctgtctaatc
    22861 gagatctgat caaataaaat ctaaagatag aagtgaaata ttcttcacat cctacatcaa
    22921 cccatgctgc gaatgaattt cttgttactt ctattctcac atttgcttct ctaaaatcag
    22981 tttctcgttg tatgatcgaa ataaacatac atgttagtat ctataacatt gcaattgaat
    23041 atcttctata ataacctcta tgacaaaata gatttaaaag attcgattgg cgaagtatgc
    23101 caaaattatt ttttaaatat taaattagtt gagggtgtga gtgtgggtac tacatccatc
    23161 tgagattcct acacacaccc tcgtaaaact attcaagata cagaaactgg tcataataat
    23221 tatatcgatc ttggtgatgt atcagaagaa gctaatggaa aatatacact tcagatattt
    23281 gctgaattct ttcgtcatgg tattgatcgt acatataagt atgaacttgt agatcaagca
    23341 ttaccaggta tggaaggatt atttggctta ttgcgaaata atttaacaga aaaaccagca
    23401 tttcgagcaa taaaatactt aatatcagta ttaaatgata agggaccaaa tttctttcca
    23461 aatacattga cttatacact cactggaaac ttaactaatg ttcgacagtt aatttttcag
    23521 aaacgtaatg gtgattttta tttaatgatt tggaatgaag tatcaagttg ggatgtttca
    23581 cgtaaatttg atttatatcc acttccacaa cagcttcatc ttaatttaca aggtgattat
    23641 attctttctg atgctacact ctatactttc aataacaatg ccgaccttca aactatcaat
    23701 cttccaatca acaacaatca aatcattttc aatgtaaaaa ctgacagaat tagtattatt
    23761 cgattaaata atggtacgaa tttagactcc ggatctacaa ctgtcagaac aacttcaacg
    23821 gcagctgcag ctggaatcgg aggtatatat cgaataacac caaaatatgc tcctatcgaa
    23881 gcagtctttg tgcagttaat aaccaaaatc atgcatttat cagtcaacta gaatatggag
    23941 gtgcaagtaa tcaacaatag attgttgaat ccctcaacga tgatttctat cgtctaacaa
    24001 atcgtgctgg taatcgagta ctcaatgttt tgaattactt ttaaatggat attatcattt
    24061 aacaccaaaa aatgctttaa atcaatggat tgatatacca atgtgtacta caattgttgg
    24121 tgttctagtt caacaatggt cttggtcaaa tagtgaatgt caacaaggga aattagaaaa
    24181 cattgaatga actatttgaa aagatatttc atatgttgac aaatttgaaa taaaaatgat
    24241 ctgatagaat tgcatagtcg tatatgttta ttattcgaaa aattaagatg ataaatttgt
    24301 acaggtaaga aatttaccgg taaataatgt tagattttgt cgaacttctc gaatataaaa
    24361 taaaaatgga cgatcagttc gaaataaaat tggttgtggt tgtcgtcgtc ctataccttt
    24421 tgccactcct aagatcgctg tagcagcagc tgcttctgtt cctataaaaa atattgaaaa
    24481 tttttcattt catttctatg cttagatttt accctgttca ttaacatcaa taaatgcttt
    24541 atgaataacc taaaattatc aaataaaacc aataaaaaaa gtttctttaa caaacaatat
    24601 gctctacctt actaataaat aaaccaactc catcatcttg tttcttgaaa atatcattaa
    24661 aatctgcttg attttcatca aatgcatttt tcattccgag ttgttctaaa acacttttta
    24721 attcacatga aaattccatt ttgaattttg gtatatataa cattaattct tgtgatgttg
    24781 tatttcgttg gtgaagtata tcttctaata aatctacttt cgatgcaaag ttttcttcaa
    24841 tttttgataa taaaacacct tcatttggta aaattattgt aaaaacaaat tgaacatttt
    24901 cattactact tttatacgga atatgaacaa tttgaatttg taaagattta ttttcggcat
    24961 aagcaaattt cccatattga tacattaaac taatttttga attcgtacca ttaacttcat
    25021 gaaaattcgc atcatgatta gttttacgtt catcaaattg tttgacccat attccctaaa
    25081 atataaaaaa caaaaaaaaa ataaatatgt tttaatgaaa aagttttata tactttaaaa
    25141 taaatacaat taatgataat taatcgtatg tcagctcgaa tatcaattgg tgagaggaga
    25201 ttttttatta attgatttgt ttgatcttca acccaagtat taattgtttg aacaatttgt
    25261 tcacttttgt ttctaaaatc ttcaagtttc atatcagctg aaaaagattt acgaataatt
    25321 tgtaaatatt cttcttgaat ttgacatgtt ttttgagcat aaagacgatt agctaatttc
    25381 aattgaattt gtcgatcttt atcaactaaa ttgaagatat taagaatttg ttcagatgat
    25441 tgaattaatt cttcttttga tgaaaattca agtgtttgta acatttgatt taatgtttca
    25501 tgtcgagcac caatagtaca cattgatata gctaaagcaa tacttgatgg tgaaagaaat
    25561 atattgttac cagtttgagt ttggctgata gttgaataaa gtttttgatt aaaatgtttg
    25621 aaaccattta cagtagatat tgatgtaccc atgactttca attgtatgtg tgaagaaaat
    25681 ttaataataa aagagttttt atatacttga attatcttat cagtatttat tctgttagta
    25741 gacgagtaga tgaaagttat acgatgaata agaattgaat catcattatt atacacgttt
    25801 tacatctata cacattctca ctcatctgct tgcatctatg actaaggtat gtttgatttt
    25861 tttgtgctat tcttcagcaa ttactagtct ttatttaaca aacaagcgaa caggtacatg
    25921 ttgatgagta agctttgttt tttctcttta ttaagaatct aattacgtca tttgaaaata
    25981 gttaaacatg gtagattcat tgatttacgt atctattttt actttattat taatttctgt
    26041 tgtatatgct gacaatagac ctgttattat tagttccagt gtcggtggtg tattagcttc
    26101 agtaataagt ttcatatgaa aaaagttttt attaaatttt atgttttgtt aattaaagat
    26161 catttttgct atttttgaac ttttaaccac aagtagtcgt gatatatgtt ctaaacttat
    26221 ttggattttg ataatatgct ttttttccta ttggtgctaa gttttcaatg aattctatct
    26281 ttaatattgt agtctatgat ttcttttaag gtcttattct ctattggtgt tttgcacgac
    26341 atgtactgtt gatgaagtca ttgtttaaca aaataaatca gaaaactatt tattcatttt
    26401 ttctcaatta tttcataaac tcatatttgg ggtgagggta agtttaattt cagaatatta
    26461 attgagaagc aaaaactttt ttcaaataaa taattagaaa gaacgttcaa gttcaatatt
    26521 aagacaaact gtagtcacaa atggaaattg tatttgatta tttttaagaa aatcatttct
    26581 aaatatatca gatgctgcat aattcgaata tgatccttct agtttcccat agaaataaag
    26641 tatttcaata tttggaaaac tattatgaag agggtgggat gggtgtgagt gtgattacta
    26701 caactatcta acacccacat ctaccattcc catcaaagac ttgttttact ctctgccaaa
    26761 aaatcataga tatatattag agaaatttca tagttcgttg acacattgaa cagttaattt
    26821 aacaataaga aaatatcagt ttttttaaat tgattgtcat tgtttacaga tcatctgtgt
    26881 tacacaataa ggtatgaaat tactttattg gtggttctcg acagattgga cattgatttt
    26941 ttttctagaa aaaccatttg ataaatttga aaacaaacaa atcaatacta tatttacttg
    27001 taaccaagga tctatacaat ctttatgata tatatgaaga catgttaatc gacgtaatgt
    27061 ttcattttgt tgaaattcat cccaacaaac accacattta ttttgttcat cacttttatt
    27121 tgctgtacga cgaaattttt ccgttggtaa gatatttatt tgatcgttag tcaaagcttt
    27181 gcttcgtgtt aatgcctctg attcatagga actctagaaa gaaaagaaaa tttatttaaa
    27241 tcgaattaag tatataggca tttactggac tatcgtccac atccaaatct tctgtattat
    27301 caataattct attattgaaa tttcgagaac ggtgaaaatc gaaattattt ggaaattccg
    27361 aggtcaatga tcgaaatgaa tttgaaattg gtggattaaa agatctagat tgcgcaaaag
    27421 gtgcagtgga tgaatgatcc gattgataag ttcgatgaga tagttgttga ttttgtgggt
    27481 tttttctatt ttcttcttct tgtaaacgcg ctgctagtag tgcatcatta gccgttgctg
    27541 gatcatgtcg ttttcgatct tcttcttgtt gtaaacgtgc tgctagtatg ccatcactaa
    27601 ccattttctc ttgatcctca tcagcaaaac tgggtaaaga agtgttatta gtttttgata
    27661 cttgtttagt tgaggaataa tgatgacgac gagaagatga attattatat ttagcatatt
    27721 cttgtgcttg aagttcaaaa gcaaaagctg catcggcatc aacatctatt aaatctggat
    27781 gatctcgtcg agataatcct tcagttattt cattgacaga attcattgaa aactacaaaa
    27841 caaaaataaa atttaaaatt ttcattatcg acgtgtgctc agtttcagta aaaatacgta
    27901 ttcgtgttgc tatctgggat aatatttgtt aaaaaataaa agtaaaactt ccaacagtcg
    27961 attaatagta aatatacaca ggcaactcac aatctaagga agtgtttgac taactgcctc
    28021 attgtttttc tcgtttcttt cgcatacata tcttgctgca catacattag aaaaacaaaa
    28081 ctcaaatagc acgtgtttgt tacaagaaag agaaaaatac ccaacatgtg aaaaggcaaa
    28141 aagaataaaa tactctatta taatcttcgt tttgatagta ggaagattat tcatttataa
    28201 ctgaacttac aagtatgatc gatgaaattt acgattgaaa ggtaccaata aatcttcaaa
    28261 ataaaatacg tttacaaatt tacgtattaa taattaaatg attttgtttc gtaatttctt
    28321 cagtggattc gataagagtt aactttcgtt tcatattatc tatgtgtcta cgtgcaaaac
    28381 agaaaagaat tcgattatat ggagtgtttt tttttctttt tttcgtcgaa tctatgctcg
    28441 agggtgggtg tgggtgtaat gcgagtacgt tgaattcgac atttcactca catcctcaag
    28501 ttctgaaaca aatacttatg ccggaagtgt cgcattacgt gaacaaatcc atatcgagat
    28561 aattaagtat aattacgatg gaaattaatg ctgaaatgta ttcgtaggaa gcaagcaaac
    28621 tcctttctat ctctgtattc aatacagttg cttagttttt tctaaataat gtttatttaa
    28681 gtgaatcaac gaaccgtcca attgcattcc ttgcccaata caagaaaaaa acaaatgtgt
    28741 atatacaatg taagtgaatg tatggtacca gcttcgcatt cttcgatctc aatcacatga
    28801 gttgcttaat tatacttata aaaagagaat ttatttattt tgtgatatag taaaaaacta
    28861 cagttatcac taagaaacta atatctatat ttgcaataat gataactgca aaagcacctt
    28921 taaataattg tggatgacaa taatcggttg aatttatatt ataatactga acatatttat
    28981 atttcaccgc aatccaagca tttccacaac accatagaat aaaacttgca aatagacaga
    29041 tcagagctgc atacaaagtc aaagtaccaa tgccttataa caaaaaatat tagaagagaa
    29101 catggaattt tgatactgta aaatttatac ctcgtctttt ttcttgtgta gtcccgtttt
    29161 tctgccatga ccaacctggg tgtttaaccc aatgttgata tgtaattaca gtcgtttgaa
    29221 aatcttcttc tttacaacaa aaaaagacaa ttatgaaaag aaatggccat actatttcta
    29281 caacaccact cataatcaga taagttttca cattagattc aattgtgcat ggtagatgtg
    29341 aaaactttga gtaaagtaca agtttagtaa ttgttaaact aacatagatg aagacgacaa
    29401 aaataagtag aaccaaactc aacacttgag aaaaactaaa agcatgtaag acatcaatat
    29461 gaacactatt ttttttgcaa tatatttata ctaactggcc catgatgtgg tttaattcga
    29521 aagattgtaa tgcagtaaaa actacaaatc tcgttcgaat aaaaatatta acaaaatcgt
    29581 ttttcgacga aatcttgatg gtgtgggtgt aggtgtgggt aaacaaaaga gagagtaccg
    29641 cggtgtcttt ttagatgtcc ttctctcaaa aatgtacgat ttatcaaaaa cactgccttt
    29701 gaagatgtgc agcgcgtctt tagggacagg ccaaaataaa ctcgtcgagc aaaacgattt
    29761 cacaacgtta tcattgaaag ccgcggtgaa taataccgct aaaaatcacc aaaatgaaca
    29821 ccgcggtttt taaaaaaata attttctggt gggtacttga taaaattgat gtcattacaa
    29881 cacactctcg caagaactac ctttatatgt ttatttctac tatactctca aaaaataaag
    29941 gattctgcag aatgtaacag accgagaaaa aagaaaagaa atcgcacaga acgcaaagtc
    30001 tatgatgaag agaggacgac cataatacat tttcttcttt tttctttcct tcatgtttag
    30061 aacaagtata catattgctg tttttatttt gctttgaaga acagaagcaa caacaaataa
    30121 tgtcaacatc caaagtaaaa cggaaatctg cttccacgtc ggaaaaagct tcaacagaaa
    30181 tcgacaataa tactctcagg cacttaacag tattagaaga cggacatgtt gattttgttt
    30241 atcgagatgc tgacgaagat gaagaagcga tgattaataa aaacagtaaa aaagcgaaac
    30301 aacagattaa tttaattttt acgcctcgtg gaactcaaga caaaacgtta aaaagacgtc
    30361 tgatatttac aaaaacacaa attgtagaag atggaccaca tcagattcac gtaaaaaata
    30421 tgggtatgaa ctgtagaatc agagagatga agtttgaaat ggatgtgtgg ttaagatatt
    30481 ctgcacatac tgacaaggta gctgaaaagc aggatactct tattcttgaa atagactaaa
    30541 tcataaaaat taaggcaccg aaaatagtac aactgacacg ggttgagtac gtaaggtcca
    30601 catctctgcc ttatttcttc tgtttattta agcaaacact ggaagtttcg gtgaagcatc
    30661 aataatcaac caagataccg tcgaagtcga agctcaagct gcggttggta agtctttttc
    30721 atcgagcacg aaccttcttt acgatagtga atcacagaaa acgcattttg tctacatact
    30781 cactgacggt aaattagtgg aggatggaaa tgatcaaaat tcatttacaa ttgaaataca
    30841 agctcgtgaa gagtacgaca agaagctttt aaagaaattt taagaaaatc tttggttgta
    30901 tggtaaaatt aaaagatact cgcgtcttgt gcacgcaact actgtgaaga agatttagca
    30961 cgttaatctt tgtttatcta atatgttttc atcaaaaaga atatcgacgt cttaagttaa
    31021 gaaaaaactg atccaacact tcaagactct gagatcgtgg aaatgtacac tagaaaaatc
    31081 atgcaaacag cactgcaata cttatcgagc aactcaacaa ataaggtggt tttatatgtt
    31141 tttacgtaat tttgaatgaa aggtttgaca cagggaaaag gacaaaaaaa ccacgatgac
    31201 taacatttag cgaccgaaca tcaaatttaa atgctagaac gtccgttttt tgccaagcac
    31261 agcttcggaa aaagtttttt ttcatacatt aatattttct taggtcatac ttgctttgaa
    31321 tataggaaag tttaatagat tcatgagaaa ttgagtattc ggtagacatt aaccaacaat
    31381 tatcgcaaaa ctcaaagctg tctttcaagt accacagaaa agaagtgggt tttatagttc
    31441 acttttctta atgttgtagc tgcagacgac acattttttg ggataacgat actattcttc
    31501 cgaaataata gtgtttatct attgacatga cgagaaaagg cagtactact aaaatctcta
    31561 tcacaagagt tatgtgacct cgatgctgtt tcgctaaagt tcgacgcttt acaaaatgtt
    31621 tcatctgttt cttccagttt atccagaaag aatagtattc gacgacggaa ttgaaatgat
    31681 cttcattcgg aatagtgaag aactggtaac tcaacatggt tcgtcttaat acgacttttt
    31741 cgaatcacaa ctattttatt ccatttttct ctatctctct ctctctagct cagctcgtct
    31801 catcactttc tatgtctgac ttgaacgaat acagagaact atggaagaca atcaacaatc
    31861 atttcaaaca ctgtcctaaa tttcagaatc tctcagtttc tggggttagt gaacatgatc
    31921 tgaggcaagc tgaaaaacgt ctcggtggca tttttctacc cgatgatatg aaaaatgctc
    31981 ttcgtataca caatggtcga tcaaaattcg gtttnnnnnn nnnnnnnnnn nnnnnnnnnn
    32041 nnnnnnnnnn nnnnnnnnnn nnnnnnnnnn nnnnnnnnnn nnnnnnnnnn nnnnnnnnnn
    32101 naatctctca gtttctgggg ttagtgaaca tgatctgagg caagctgaaa aacgtctcgg
    32161 tggcattttt ctacccgatg atatgaaaaa tgctcttcgt atacacaatg gtcgatcaaa
    32221 attcggtttt ggtcttcgct accgatcacc cacgactgat cttttgccgt taaacgaatg
    32281 gtatccgtac gaatcagaag aatgatgtac attacttttt gaagcagtag tttcgaataa
    32341 ctgtcccaag tcaatgaaag aagatttaaa agaacatcta aaaatatatg atggtacaga
    32401 aaatactatc aagaaaaaag aatttaaaaa attgcaaact gaagtattgg tcattggtga
    32461 aggtatggat gattactgcg aacaatattt actaggatta cgaactggta caatttattt
    32521 acaaatattg aatttaccag aatggtatca aattggaaca tttaaagatt ggattgaaat
    32581 ggtattagaa agtaaaattg atttggagga tgatgatatc tgatcgtatt tttgagtgag
    32641 tcttctggtg aaagactttt ttctcagtaa tagtattctt attattaaaa aagacagacc
    32701 tacatgtaca aatggtagat atcttacatt ctcgaatatc aaatatagct gagtgaattg
    32761 caatcttctg atgcgatcga gattcaagtt gtgtttgcct ataataattt ttgtttctac
    32821 taacggatct ggataatttt ttggtactct tgtcctttct gattgtctta taccgagacc
    32881 aaatttagtt gttcatttat ggggttaata gttagataaa tcaaaaataa aacttgatcg
    32941 gactgggtgt cattattccc ttcaaccacc cacaaccgcg gtacacttgc ataaaaccgc
    33001 ggtgtgtaca ccgttgaaaa ctgctatttc gaaaaaacac ggtatgttag caactagttc
    33061 tggtattatc atctcgaaaa atatcattat ttgaatcaat ttattctcaa aacatgattg
    33121 gattttctaa taatattata tcaataaaac ttactacata aaagtcacag tatgatatga
    33181 aaacattttc tcatcaatta aaactgaatt taccatcatc ctacaatatg gaaagttgga
    33241 aaaaactacg ttgtaaaaaa taacgattag ccgatttgca atgtataata aacctctttt
    33301 cagtgtcttg aagtgcttca taaatccaaa aaggatttat atcttcgtcc agtacaataa
    33361 aaacggagtt ctttatacgc tgaaaattca taaatctttt tctacgttta tgagaccatc
    33421 ataaacgctt ttatcgttgg ttgttcccca cttttttaca gtgtagaaac atatgatttt
    33481 ttaatcaaaa tagaatattt ttattaaatg ccaaaaaaac ggtaatattc aaattaattt
    33541 ttcgattttt atgacagtat attgtgtagt ttaaattata caaattataa tttgaaaagt
    33601 tgaagttaga gagaaaataa aacaaatcaa catcaaatgt agataaacgt caactatact
    33661 taaggattta gcagatttta gaaaatatga atatatcgaa tactttcgtc acaattaatt
    33721 cagatgacta cttctgatca tatttaggaa cttgtacatt atcagatata gaaatatgca
    33781 taaacttgtt ttgctagtgg atgaaatcga gatgttttta cttccttaac aacttacatg
    33841 tgctttagta ttgcaatacc ctattcgata gttagacttt tcaataacgc acaaaaccac
    33901 ggttaaatat tcacaaattt tgataaatct ctgcctttca ctaggtataa tcttatcaga
    33961 ataaagtgtg tttatatatc agtggtcata aactatgatg gataaatgta atcctctaga
    34021 ttctgttgtc agaggaaatc tgaataaagt ttttctattt aatcttagta tgaatatgaa
    34081 cagatgtttc aatggaatta gtgaacgaca attacacggt atggagttcg aatctaacat
    34141 gaagcagatg aacataaaat aagatcacag aaataattta gcaccacgat gaattagttt
    34201 tttccgtgaa agatcataaa aataatcgtt aaaaaaagtt ctttattaca cttatatttt
    34261 tttccgattt gaaagattat atttgctatt atatactctc taaaagaaga agaataacca
    34321 tttgattatc atgtcatatc agtgtatgtt ggatatttta cctgttgaaa tttcatatat
    34381 tctatttagt tatttttcta cacgagaaat tctctgtact tttctcaatg ttagtgatta
    34441 tttgaataat gtcttaatta attatgttac cagttggata gatttcagat caattcgaag
    34501 aaatcatttt gatctgattt gtcaatatat tcaacctgac aaagtcattt cattaacact
    34561 ttctgacgat ggtgatacac ctgatctatc aaaattattt ttttctcgat ttcaacttca
    34621 acaatttgtt catttacaat cttagacatt atttgacatt gaatttgaat cgttagaaca
    34681 tatttttcct aatctataca aactaaaaca actcaatacg tttgcattca atgccaacta
    34741 tataaaaaat aaaaggttta atagaaattc tgtgtcttta agaaaatatc ttcaagtgga
    34801 ctcgattgtt attcatcgtt atatacagtt cttgccttat ttaatccgat tgaaattaga
    34861 tgaagctttt ggtttaacaa agttaccatt tacaaaactt cgttatttga aaataaacga
    34921 atgttctatt catgaattac aagcaattat tcataattca ccgaatcttc aatcattaaa
    34981 tgtgtgtctt caccttacaa atgaaaatga tttcaatata aatttcgcat catcaaaatt
    35041 aactcgactt catctgacaa ttgagagtaa atatgttttt ataacatata ttttcattta
    35101 aatccatttc ttttttagat tattccgtaa caatgaatca attggaagaa tttatttcaa
    35161 agttttcttg tttaaaacat ctgacattaa ttctaagtgg aaatgaagat cttattgatg
    35221 gatatcgatg gaaatcgtta acaaattcgg ttgatatatt caattttaaa tttcatatag
    35281 atcatcgttc tatatcactt gattcttttc aaacatttta ttgattagaa gataaacatt
    35341 ggtatgtcga ttatcaaaat aaatgtctat ttactaaatc ttacttttat cttactaata
    35401 taattatttc tgaatggttc tatgaatctt ttgatgcaat gaatattaaa tatgtcaatt
    35461 caattattaa agaaactatt ccaaaacaaa tatgttcgta ttatacaaat gtgaaaaact
    35521 tatcccttaa ggattctttt tctcatcaag atattttatc tctgatgaca ttgaatcatg
    35581 tggaattttt atcgttatta tcaataaatg atctattaaa atttgaatca tatgatataa
    35641 taaatcgaat atcttcgttt gaagtcatcg aatacaattt cgagaaaaca attaactaat
    35701 attattgatg gatttctata tttgtcaaat gtatcacttg attcttgtgg tgatgcttca
    35761 tattttattt ctgctattga aaattctcga aaactcaaac ggcgtgaatt tatatatcaa
    35821 agaaaaccgt caatatcaac agattcctta tcatatgtgt ctcatgtatg gattgcacca
    35881 gcggtaaaat cttttttaga caatagaata atattttatc cacttttttc aaagattcag
    35941 caatctgcat tgactgttca atggccatca aatttggaac attttaaacg attcatagaa
    36001 agtattcatg atgctcaaat cggaaatact tacggagaag atagtcgatt gcatgaagta
    36061 gccgttttgt ttgcgatact taccatcata atcttaacgt ataagctcaa tattttgaca
    36121 attcttattc tatatatcaa taatcaaatg tattttatat tatattttaa tatatcttac
    36181 tttttagtat taatagtaca ttcaatattt ttaagaggtg ttacttggat atattacaag
    36241 ttgcctatct ggactcgccc atttgcttta aatcttactc gaatctattt tatattaatt
    36301 acattttgtt atatatgttt tggtagagac ctgtcggtga tcatcataca atctatatga
    36361 atttgttatc agtcgaatat gatgagaaat tatcgtttct tctctgtaaa tatttctaat
    36421 tattcacgag aaacctttgt ttaatttttc ttctattaat tataataaaa tcaatttcgt
    36481 tcttgtctgt tttacacatg tatgttgaag gtgtgagtgt gtgtgtttgc tgagagtata
    36541 acatgtaaat gtcgcttcca cacactcatc cttctttatc tacttgttga tcatttcaag
    36601 aaagattcta ttgttatttt gattttgaaa tctcaaaaaa gcatgcgtaa aagagcataa
    36661 ttaatgttgt tgcgataaag attttgaaat ataaagcatc gaccactata tattgaacac
    36721 tcaatagcta gaccttttgt tgagtgtaat agtgcagatg tagttgttgt cattgtgagt
    36781 gattcttaaa gaaacgcttc gaataaaaat aaatacaaac tcttatttta aagattaaca
    36841 tgtaaattct gtctaagtga atatatagta aaacataaag taatattaag ccttctcgac
    36901 tattctataa taactaaaat ccttgtaaaa ttgatctaat gataatctca tacttatcac
    36961 atgatttttt caaataatta aatgtttgta tccgataagt atctgtatca acaacataaa
    37021 tatttccata actatcgaaa gtcatatgac gtggtacctt aaatttgtac gattccgaac
    37081 cagtagcaac acatccaagt atacaaagaa aattatttga tttttctcga acaatacgat
    37141 tgttccaact atcaatgata tataaataat catcacgatc gaaagtaata tcagttggat
    37201 gattaagacc aataatagta gtattaacta atctacttcc tgcaattgcc ctcgtgaaaa
    37261 catttgaaaa cgatgattta aagagtcgac tacatataaa ttcaagttac tatcagtaaa
    37321 aattccacat ggagaatcta tgatattcga tgtcgagagg tggatgggtg ggtggatgag
    37381 agtcaagaga atataccctc acccacaccc tctaattcag ataagagtgg ttatttagaa
    37441 acacgaatga tacaatattt tgaaaaatag aagagatagt agcactgttt agattacatt
    37501 tatcgattaa gttcagaata attgaagtct cctaaatttt tcaattcagt ccaaatattt
    37561 tgagcttgtt gatagatttt cgatatttgc tttttaactt caaggcgttg aattttaatg
    37621 taagtttgat aatatggatc attataggta atataataat atggtagatt catcatatgc
    37681 tcacaatatt gttgtagcat agcacattcc ttcgaataat tttcttgaag ccatgcaata
    37741 aatatcggaa agtttgacat gtcacgaatc ttccattgga aatcataaga gcgaaaaaat
    37801 aaggagctta actcaattgg atattttagg cttagttcaa atagtctagg atctgtacct
    37861 tgttgttttt gtatataacc ttgaaaagtt ctttcactaa taaatttcca ttgtagttgt
    37921 aatgaaccgt tcactaacca tccaagtgtt gaacgatgag cgaaagtagg aattaaataa
    37981 aatatccttg ttggtttcca ctcaggtttt atttttttat gtgaatattg gctaacgtcg
    38041 ttgatatcca tttccaagta tttttcacta atatctgatg gaatactata tctcaaaagt
    38101 tcatcataac gagaatttaa tccaaaaaat gatgaataac gatcaacggt agaaagatat
    38161 ttcaatatac ttatctgtaa ttcattgggt agttgttcta gagtagtaaa tgccatctaa
    38221 gaatgctaac tatatacaag aaaatctgaa acaaaaatag caatacttat ttctgagatg
    38281 aaaatatcat tttgataatt agagaaaaat tctaaacaat ttcaatataa gttaagatca
    38341 cgagttgtca caactgatct cacactcata gttgtgttga taaatgcatt tttgacgatt
    38401 gaaactgaga atgattttta taaatatatg tgtgtgttgg atattgtgca atttgaataa
    38461 aaattattac gtaaattgcg taagaaatta tgcaataagt tgcatcagag aaggtttgcc
    38521 acgtcgagaa ggacgcttat aaagtaaaag agaaaaaatg agaaataatg tatatttgat
    38581 caaatacaat agtaaatata aatatattta ataaagaaaa aaaatatttc ggaaatcatg
    38641 tcgaaaagaa aactactacg tgatgcgatt acgaattaga caaacttcat tatgtgttat
    38701 gatcgtttct tctagttaca agctgatcca cactctcaat acgtaaattt taacttattc
    38761 acatacattc tgtcgttttt attccgatcc cttgtaattt cgtcaaaacc ttcctgtatt
    38821 ggtcgttatg ggcccctgca ttttttcatt ttgatcttta attcaattct attattttga
    38881 ccttcgtgac taaaattttg aataagtttt tgtgtaaagt tcataacaga catcggttct
    38941 gagagttcag aatgatgagg tggtgcaaaa cacagttctc ccgacttcat caaacactat
    39001 ctgaattact tttaaacttt tctagtgaat gtaaaaggat cacggttact tttcggtcat
    39061 ttgaaaggca ctttggtgac ctacagccat cttgatgaga tcttgagggt gggtgtcagt
    39121 gtgaagagaa gtgaagtacc cacacccacc cttatctttt tttgaattag acaaattgaa
    39181 tctatattat ttgtttttct tcatttaata ttgactaaaa taattccaat agaaatcgat
    39241 cgtaactttt aattatgagt aaagaaatca cttgatgatt atagagaaat gttcatattg
    39301 atcattaaca caaatctaaa cttgaaaatg ttattattct tattttaaat tcaattcata
    39361 tgaaataaat gaaaatttga aaaactattc gaattaaacg aaaaagattt aattaatata
    39421 aaacagatgt gaatagaaca aagaaatctg ttatgatatt tatttattga taagataaaa
    39481 tatatttcca tatgaataaa tattattatt tcaatgaaca aaatgaagat tgacagttag
    39541 ttttttttct tcagaattca ttctctgaaa ggatttctat agtttttttt ttgataaaat
    39601 tctcatatta accatgaaca tgaacgatat accaatgatt gattcaaata atggtaatca
    39661 gaaacaaatt gaaacaaacg gagtcgttat gcatcaacca ccaccgattt atactcctct
    39721 aaacactagc agtatcccat atattcattc aggtcaaccg atagtcaatt atcaatatgg
    39781 atacaatatg cctatcatga ccaacaatgg aacaaggatc attaataatg gaatgacatc
    39841 acagatagta aatgttccag aatatagaac atggtcaatt ctcaatattt tattttgttt
    39901 tttcatactt ggtatttttg cttgtatgaa gtctgaagaa acaagaaata gaaagtgttc
    39961 tggagatctt caaggtgcat tgaaatcatc aaaatcggct aaaattctta acatttttgc
    40021 tacaattctt ggtactatta ttattgttac tttttctatt cttgcagcta ctaaaacaat
    40081 tgaattttat tcttattaat cgtaaagtta acagaaaaac tattttgttc ttcatttttc
    40141 tctcttataa atctattttt tggtttatca tataaatgat gcttaatttt ctcttcagat
    40201 tcgaaaattt tgaaatttat acatacgcgg ataaacctga gagtatatca cacaatcctt
    40261 ctcaccctca ggtatagatg aaagtttgtt gaaaatcttg tgtgtgggtt tgggtttggg
    40321 tgggatcaag gaataaatat accacttacc cacacccaca ccctttagtt ttagatttga
    40381 aacttttatt cattgattaa tcacgttttt ctttttgacg tcgtttacaa catttaataa
    40441 gtccatacac tacgattgtc ataggtaata tcacgattat gattatcaag tctagcagat
    40501 atctctgata gaatactaat gtactttgaa atggcgcata ccgatctaag tttccattta
    40561 aactaacgag aaattcaatt tctttcactg cttgtttcaa gccaccagca tgtttcattt
    40621 caagcgacat aatgttaatc atacgttggt aactatcatt ctcccatatt tccgttagtt
    40681 tccttgtcac actatcacta gtaaaattat aatcataaaa atgatatggt cgaagtaatg
    40741 attgatataa ggaaggagga ttaaacaatg acaatccaat gcctaactga acgattgaat
    40801 ttccattgat aaattgatcc atattaaatg gcatacataa gatgggtttt tggaaatata
    40861 ttccttcgga acatgaaccc ataccacaat gactgagaaa taattttatt gaattctctt
    40921 gtaaaatcca tttttgttga acaaatccag tttcaattcg aacatgttct ggatttcgaa
    40981 aaatattttt ataatcttcg cgcttcattg ccttcagtac catttgataa aagtcatagt
    41041 tttttccacg aagtacaagt aataaaaagc aattcgtatt ttcaagcaaa aattctgcta
    41101 agccatcgat taaatttctc attcgatcaa atttaatcaa tgaactagta ccaaaagcag
    41161 catatataat cgacttattt gcttttgatc taacccacgt actcaattca ttctcagtat
    41221 atttaatcgc tgtttcatct ataaatgctc caagatattt tgtataatga tttgtatatg
    41281 attgtgtgta gaatgttggt ggtatactga aaagttctaa acattgtgtt tccgtgaaga
    41341 aaagattttt caaagaaaga ctatcgtaaa atggtcctgg cactcgtgga agagatttac
    41401 tgatcatacc gatggttggt aaaacttttt gaattaaaat aattccaaga cgtagagtat
    41461 agatcacatt atagattcga tatttgattt gagtcatttg ttcttttgat aataatgaaa
    41521 atatatttgg tagattaaaa tctaacatat tcggaataga ttctgtactt tgtatgacac
    41581 aagatgtatt tgtttgtttg gatagtacat gaataccttt gattaatgaa ttagcaataa
    41641 taacatcgaa tttttcattc attaaaagct caattagttt atgaaataga gaatttatgt
    41701 cttcgctgaa tacttctgtt gtatgcccca tgctctcgaa aaatccatga ttagcagcga
    41761 agtcaataag ttgctgttct ttttgttttt cagctataaa tgcatcgatt gaattgtttg
    41821 tgtaaataag acgaaatgaa gatgtattag aaaaataatt gaagttaaca taagactgag
    41881 ctaacggttg agtcacaaat gtaatttgat ggtgttgcaa tgattttgct aattcgaata
    41941 aaggtgtaac atgaccagca tgaccgatgc tgattaataa aacattgaaa caaaatgatc
    42001 caggtatgaa taataagaat agactaagaa ttaaaggagc aacgaaattc atttggcttg
    42061 tgaaaatatt aaagaaaaaa aggcatactt ttatataact gatataagaa tgaatcatca
    42121 ttttgagaat caatgagaga gagagatagg agttgtaatt cgaaaaatat ttcgatagat
    42181 gtcgtatgtg atcgagtgta tgtgtgggtg aaggaaagag tattatcgac accaacacca
    42241 cacacacacc catcctcaag acaaaataat tttcgaaata ttcatttatt gatcaaatga
    42301 atttcatttg gagaaattta catcgtacag tgtcaccctc tattgcaatt cgatcgtgac
    42361 tttctgttcc gtattttacc aaatttacta atatgattga atatgcgatg acgatttaaa
    42421 atatatgact atataacccc tttcgaacca ggtcatacac attttgtaat aataaaatat
    42481 ggtcaattta gttttatgtt ttcttcgtca accagaagtt aaagctttgc tcacactttt
    42541 tgcgtcaatt cctatctatt gttttttgcc atatactcga tcatcatatt catttactgg
    42601 attctacttt cttggtgttt acataattgt acgatggatt gctcgtggcg gtcaatatga
    42661 tgctctgaaa acaaaagatc tcagtggaaa aacttattta attactggtg cagcaggtgg
    42721 tattggaaaa caaacagctt ttgaattagc aaaacgtgat gctaaagttg tattatttgc
    42781 acgacctagt aacttacaag aagccattga tgatgttaaa aaagttgcac gagattctaa
    42841 acgtgttagt ggttatccaa ttgacttaag tgatttacgt gcgattaaaa ctggtattga
    42901 acaatataaa aaaattgaag gagagtaagt aactatttta tgatgaaata atattcaaaa
    42961 aatgaatgta tgattttaat taacagaaat gctccaatta ctgctttgat taataatgca
    43021 ggagttatgg cctgtccata tgcacttact aaagatggtt ttgaaatgca aatgggtacc
    43081 aatcattttg gtcatttcta tttaactcaa ttacttcttc ctcaattact tcaatctaaa
    43141 tcacgtattg ttaatgtttc atcattagtt catgctaaat ggcaagtacc atgtacatct
    43201 gatacatatg ctgaacaact gaataaagaa acatataaat cttggaatgc atattctcta
    43261 agcaaaacag caaatattta ttttactcat gaactacatc gtcgtttcca ttcacaaggt
    43321 cttaatgcat atgttcttca tcctggtgga gtcgacacag cactacaacg acatatatct
    43381 atgtcacaat tagcatttgc tccttttcgc ttttttcttc ttaaaacaca acttgaaggt
    43441 gctcaaacta atttatattg cgctgtatca gacgatgctg tatcaggaaa atattattcc
    43501 gattgtcacg aaacggaatt agcaaataaa tatgcaaaca attcagaacg agctcaagaa
    43561 tggtgggatt attcagaaaa gatcattgct gaaaagacca aagaattgaa ttaactatat
    43621 gagatagaaa cagaaacatt tatacatttc attcatttct attattttct ttaaccttat
    43681 aaagtaaacc ttgatatatt ttagattaaa gtacaggtaa gagtattgaa tgaatagtgt
    43741 atcgtttact tattaaaatt cacacaccca cgaagggcgg gtgtgggtaa gggtactacc
    43801 tctatctaac atccacaccc acacccttaa tagacatgaa aaagcaataa tattttattt
    43861 aaaatatatt aaagcaaaaa aaattcaaca tggaccttta tttaaaagaa cataaattgt
    43921 accatcaaca ttatgacgag ttaaaatatc tttataatta tcatgattaa aatcaagaat
    43981 atcatgaaaa gtaaaatcct ttgcttcata atcttgaata aaaaatcctg tttctctttg
    44041 aaaatttcct tttccatctc caaataatat atttacagaa tttattccaa gattataaat
    44101 aataaaatct aaattcatat ctctattcat atcattcaca ataatatcat aatttttaaa
    44161 actataaatt gcatttaatt gtgaattcaa accaatatct attaaaaatt ccgttgtttg
    44221 atcgaatgta ttattattta atccaaatat gatcgtaaca aatgttttct ctgcataaga
    44281 tataattaaa tccaattgat tatcattatt aaaatcttct atagcaattg attgaggatt
    44341 tatactaata tgtattgtat ataaaataga tttgttttca aatgttccat caccatttcc
    44401 aaaccaaata taaatttcat attgatcatt actaagacaa ataatatcga aatattgatc
    44461 tttattaaaa tcaataataa ttattgatat cattttagtt ttttgatgag aaataagatt
    44521 tttttttgaa taattaaaac ttccatttcc atttccaatt aatatataaa tcttatattc
    44581 atttgatgta aaagcaacaa tatctaaata gttatcatta ttaaaatgac cagttttcat
    44641 actatatatt ggatcaatat tctttgataa cgcgacaatt ggtgatttaa atgtattttt
    44701 attattattc caaagatgaa tataaatatt attataagta gtaattgcac aatcaaattg
    44761 attatcatta ttaaaatcac cataaacaat caaagtatcg taataaatat ttaaagatat
    44821 attatgtttt tcaaatgttt cattcttatt tgtaatcaat acaaaactat catcaagatt
    44881 aatactaata actaaaatat ctatttcttg atcaccattg aaatctgcag ctttcaaata
    44941 aagaccttga tgaaaagaca ttggtaattt atataaagat tttgattgaa atttaagttg
    45001 acaatttcta tctaaataaa tcagaatatt cgtctaagaa ctcatatgat aactttttat
    45061 cgtttatatg atctttttaa aaaaactaac attaaattca tgtcctttgc cttcgattta
    45121 aagatatgac tacagtctgg atgaactgct gacgagaata tagacctgag tgtacagtca
    45181 tagttatcta ttgcgccgtt taggattaaa tcaagtgaga tccaagagat cagagcgtta
    45241 ctcgtgttta ctagactctt gtttatgaga aagaattaaa aagataataa atatttgaat
    45301 atcgtaacct gtagttatat ttgatataat taaattattt gttaaagttg aagttgtcga
    45361 aataactatg aaatatagaa tattgaattt tatagaaaag aattcgatca aatagaaaga
    45421 ttaataacct gttattgttg ataatgattg tttttgttga tattttgcat aaataataga
    45481 aaataataga agaattatta ttaatattat tgttacaaat aaccatatta aaatatgttt
    45541 tatagaatat gaattaattc tataaataaa agatattata aatatatata tatatataga
    45601 gtttattaat taaaacatac tctaataaag tattttgaga tgttaattga agattattag
    45661 ataaattttt aatttcattt gattgatttg ttgaaataat atttcttttt tgttttcgat
    45721 attgataaat aagaaataga atttgaatta tttttggtga aatccattta agaagaattg
    45781 tcaaaccacc ttgaagacca attaaaagtg ttaatgtata aattgaatta attttttgta
    45841 tataagaata tgaacaatca ataggtaaac attgatgata ataagatgaa taatttaata
    45901 taatattaaa attatcaata aataattcat taattaattc atttattgtt ttatttatat
    45961 ttttatcata aaaaagagtt ttaattgaat cattatttat taaatatttt tcaataagat
    46021 taacacatgt ttgattataa aaacattcaa gtgttgaaag acgaaatgat tcaattggtg
    46081 tacatccgat tttaaaacct tgaataaaaa ttgaatgatt tttatcaata aaataacctt
    46141 gatttgtaca attcgaatga attaaacaag aacaattcga ataaattata ttattaataa
    46201 ataattttct ttgtattgaa ccttgtggat aatctttata ttgaaaatta gttccatatg
    46261 ttgttataat tccatttcca tgattgattt gtaaaattaa tgaaagtaat tgagaaagtt
    46321 tagttcgatc atataattta ttttgatcaa ttgatgaata aatataattt tcaaattgat
    46381 ctttagttaa aagttctgat gaaataagaa ataaattaag aaattgatta acatattttt
    46441 tcgttgattt tattgaaagg tcacataaac cttgtagaaa ttgtaaatga gttgaaagaa
    46501 aacgacgata atcatttaaa tcataaattg ataaatcata tagaagattt tttgttaaat
    46561 tatttctcca ttcttctaaa ataaaatcac ttgtacaaat ctaaataaga atttattaaa
    46621 attaaatttt catttttcaa aatattattt ttacttgatg aaattttgtt tcaattgtaa
    46681 cataatgatc ataagttgat gctaaagatg aacaaaaaca ttttaattta ttatcatatt
    46741 gatctagaag ttgattgtat cgatcaaatg ttggttgttt aaatatttta gttaaatttt
    46801 gtggttcaat aatataatat atagcaataa ttgtaagact aattagaaga agacaaatat
    46861 aaagacgagt tgcccattga cctaaacgtt taacggttat tggatgaata tttcgtcgaa
    46921 aatcgtttat acgaaatata tttaaattaa ttaatgttgt tgataaaatt tctattaatt
    46981 tttttgttaa aaatcgaact cgatcgataa attttcgatg aactaaaaaa aacgaatttt
    47041 ttaataaaat tttatctaaa ttagttatta taaataattg atataacctg atagaatttc
    47101 ttgttctcga ttgatttgta atttaaataa ataaaaaatt aatttaataa attttggtat
    47161 tattaaacgt aatattaaaa taattccact aatcatagaa attaatgtta ttaaaatttc
    47221 agatgaagtt ttcagacgaa ttttagttga ataagtacaa taatttggtg aacatttttc
    47281 ataataattt ttaaatgaaa ttaatgaaat ccatttttca atcataactt catttataat
    47341 tgatgaaata gaaatatttg gtggaaaacg acttaagttt tcattgtaaa taagtgaacg
    47401 gggcaaaatc cattttggat tttgttgatt ttcaatatat ttatctttta tatatttaat
    47461 tagaattgaa aaacatttgg aattttgata aaaacattca aatgttgata ataataatga
    47521 atcaataaca aaacaacctt cgactagacc aggaattgta taagctttgt ttatattaaa
    47581 tacatcacca attgtatatt taacatcata aagagcaaat ggaatatgac aatatctatt
    47641 tatagcacaa atacatggaa ttgaacttgt attatcatca tgtaaactat ttaaaacgaa
    47701 atgaatctaa aagaaaaaga atattttata ataaatctat tagattataa aaactcatga
    47761 atttaaatca acatacttta taggcttctt catttgctat aggagttgtg tgtaaattta
    47821 atggaatttg tttccaatct cttccaatat gagtaaatgg ttgatcaatt tgtataacta
    47881 aacgaactat ttcaatatat tctaaaaatg ttgtttttat ttgatgaaaa aattgtttaa
    47941 gtgttacatt taattgttga taaaattcat tttcatcaat aacatttgta gtaataagat
    48001 tttgtataag aaaactacga atattatcat caattgtttt atgagcaaaa ttacataaat
    48061 ctgataataa ttgaaatagt gcttgagcat aattacgcca atcattttta acttcttcaa
    48121 taaaagaaaa ttgtaaaatt gttatccatg atttacttat aaaatcactt gaacatattt
    48181 catgtaaaat tacatttaat ttaataaaat cattatgaga aataataatt gtagaacatg
    48241 gacatttaac tgtatttaaa tataatattt gtaaagtatt ataatcattt aacgatggat
    48301 tagataatgt taatgttatt gttcgactca tcgatgaatt aaataaaata atcgaaagaa
    48361 ttaaacctaa attatagtag aaagaacaga attaaatatt tccctcaacg cgtgttgtcg
    48421 ctgaagggca tattctgcac cactgtgagt acccggtacc caaccctatc actagtaaca
    48481 tcgcagactt ttctaacatt ttaatctaat actatcatta atatagaaag aaaagaagtt
    48541 tttaaaaagt aacgctaatg attaagtgat gataacatga ctgttacttc cgagacactt
    48601 gctcatcgaa tagttgagga tgaggacgat agagggagag tcagtcttga cctggatctc
    48661 ggaagtaaat gtcatgggcg agcaactatt gcgggagtat ctttcatgga accatcctcg
    48721 aagcattgtg accaaaatga aattctgatt catttgtttt tctttgttag tcattataac
    48781 gaaataaact catatttcgc aatcaatctg actacagtcg attccggata tcaaaatttg
    48841 tatccgtgca agactctaat tttcacacag atattttata tagatgatga tttcttaaat
    48901 aaattcagtt agaataataa attataccaa ttaacatgat tatataaaca cgtgtactga
    48961 taatttcttg tttaattaaa tattctattt gattgttatt attttgaaat aaatttaatt
    49021 gttttaacca ttgaataaat tcttttggat ataaaaaaag aatattttct aaaacaatat
    49081 gaaatcaaga tttatttgat tttattttat taaaaatttt acccgaattt atttgaatat
    49141 tattcgattg atatttaatt ttaaataaaa tattaataat aaataatgat aaaattctac
    49201 atatgataat gagaccaccg taaagactaa ttaaaagagc aaatgcatta gaaaattttg
    49261 tttgacgtat tttattgtat gtacaaaatg atggtgaaca ttcatcgaaa taatctgaat
    49321 aatttatatt tgttaaccat ttttcaataa aaagatcatg taaatgatca taaattgttt
    49381 gattttcttc tttttctatt ttaggtaaaa tataatcagt taaattcatc tttatctata
    49441 taaatagaga tattttcaaa aaaaaacaaa gaaatatttt aaataaatac tttctgaaat
    49501 atttcaaaag aagaaaatgt taattttgta caattaatat tacgtaaaca atataatgta
    49561 tttacaataa ggccttcaaa tgcaaaacat ccttgaacaa atccatttgg attattataa
    49621 ggctaattaa gaaaatataa atttgtattt ttaaattaaa ttttcttttc ttttatcaag
    49681 tacaagaatt atcattaatt aattaatatg catacttaca taaccattag aatctacacc
    49741 ttctatgaaa agaaaatgtg taattccatt agtattgaca caagttaaag gattagattg
    49801 ttcaggcata tcttcttttg tacgaattct cgtccattta ccattgacaa gtgtcatatt
    49861 atttcttttt atcagagaat gaataacagg ttgtaaattt gtacttagac ccgatataaa
    49921 ataatttgca tgagttgtaa gtcgaatata attgataaat gtaattattt ctatattcat
    49981 actatttcta atatgttcga aatatgaatt tatttcaaat tcaagtcgtt tttttgaaac
    50041 aagttcgact gtaacaagat tttgattttc aaacttaatt ctgtttcgta atacaatatc
    50101 attaaatgat gaacataaat aatttaaaag tttgaactaa ataaaaacaa taaatacaag
    50161 ggtgggtatt catatcttct gtcactcata cccacaccct tactattaaa gatttattta
    50221 cctgtggacc aaatactgtt tttatttcat aaacggactt ttgatttatg tagtcattat
    50281 aaaatgcttc aatccattgt ttactgatga aaatactcga gcaaatagga tgaaatgtaa
    50341 ttgtatttga aacgaaagtt ttatacggta ttgtagattt tgaacatgaa catgaaaaag
    50401 tttcaatatg atttgatcga agttcgtcaa taatggttaa attaatataa gaaatattga
    50461 tcttttcaga atgtggatgt aaaagtgcaa tatagaatat catataaaga gatgctaagg
    50521 agaaaaaaaa taatatgtca aatttacttt tcttttgtct tatagattat gaaagagtat
    50581 attgctttgt tgagttttat gtttatctgt tcatatatta aaacgatata taagagattt
    50641 tactgtaggt aacatcgtag aatatgataa ttattccaga aagggttttt tgagaaaaaa
    50701 aaatgaattt ttatatttct tactgataag aagaaaaaca aaaaaccaag ttgtatattt
    50761 ttgctgttta ataatgattt ctgattgttc catcgattca ttattattgg tattgttatt
    50821 ttcaaatggt tccgttataa ataaattgta atcatgtatt tgatcgtaaa tccaatgaaa
    50881 taaagatttt aaattcatta atattcgaat gattaagata ttttaatcta gaaatgaaat
    50941 ttcaatcatc tttatctgcg attaaaaaga aaaaatagga gaataatgat attgagaagt
    51001 ttagttttga actagaagaa catttttcta ctaacgtcaa attttattat atatatatat
    51061 atattatcaa tcatcttctt tttattttat aagaaaaatt tcttatcaat tatattttga
    51121 cattatttaa aacatgactt tttagaaata aactaacccg tgatttaaca ttgattttct
    51181 caaatgtttt cattacggat ttttttgtaa atataaaata tttgctattt agtgaactgt
    51241 aaggtcagct tttcatgatt gaaaaataaa aacaaagaat ttttaataat cgttttcttg
    51301 agaaaataat tcaatttgat gttttatgtt cagaatttcg agctctttaa aatgacatca
    51361 gaaaaaggag gattcaacaa ttagtaccga agaaaaccta ttgcatattt gtggtaatta
    51421 attataaaaa cgaaactctc tgatcacgat aattgtaata catttatctt aattgtggat
    51481 aattctagcc tcattttact gatgtcattt taaagaactt gaaaagcttt tcaatgcagt
    51541 ccctttaggg ctgaaatcgg gttgtgtctg taatgaaggg cgaggagagg ggagcgaact
    51601 gaatttctcg acttacactc cattattttc cctaaaaaaa atatatgtga attccacaat
    51661 gatgtaggtg ttcatggctc ttcttccata cccaccttca gcaatggctt taacagtgga
    51721 cagacaatta tcaacagtag taattaccga tttaaatggt aattatcgat tagatattat
    51781 tactattagt gtattcaaca aaactctaaa tatccttttg aattcatgtt aaatttagca
    51841 taatagatat ttactcgctt ttatcttatt ctcaaataaa agttttaaaa taaatgtgta
    51901 tataactata tcaacaatac cgtattactt gtttgattta tttctaaaaa atttatttaa
    51961 aaataatttt cataaaaaaa taacggtgat tatcaagatg aaagaaagtt atgaaaatcg
    52021 acatcatttt taatacgtgt caaaataaag actgtcacaa accacactat acattctttt
    52081 ccatcaatat ctcactttaa ttagatagta acacgtagtt tatgtcatgt ttgtgtttgt
    52141 tattcattcg tcatataata taatcattca gttaattgat atgagaacaa cagataaaac
    52201 gaaccaacga agagaatgaa cttctcatta atagttttgc ttcttcagga gttaacataa
    52261 aatggacagg tattaatagt taagactact tataccacaa tcagttttca gccatagaca
    52321 atctcgatgt tgccttttta actcaagagt tcgttttcga acatctatca aggaacaata
    52381 aatcatcaaa aaatagtgaa aaacattttt tttatttacg aaatgcacat tattaaaatg
    52441 aaataaatat gtctttattt acatagaagt caatttttga ttaaagactt ctgacaagtt
    52501 taacatatat ttcattatac attcttggag attttaatga agactggttt tgttggatga
    52561 cttaatcctg ccaattgctt tttattgatt gttgtttcat aattgatcga ttccgacatt
    52621 aattccattt tgcatagttt tgataatcga actaataaaa ttttaatttg cagcttagca
    52681 tatctttctc caacacaagc atgtctacct cgtccgaaag gtaatgctct atatggatct
    52741 gctttcatct cttctcgtgg tttcaaatgt ctttcaggat caaattccat tggattcaga
    52801 tataaatctt gtgcaccagt taatggagtt acaacaagat ttcccgatgg aataaatttg
    52861 tcttgtgaaa gaggaatatc ttcaccagca tgtctcaaac tcaatagaaa atcggtatgc
    52921 aatctaatta cttcataaat acatccttgc acatattcca ttgaatttaa atattcaatt
    52981 gttaatttac catttactgg tacattatca atttcatttt taattcgttg accaatttca
    53041 tcatattcat gacgaatcca ttcgagaatt atatatgatg ctgttatata tgtgttatgt
    53101 tgtgctggaa caatagacat ataagcaaaa taagccacta atcgtggtgt aaataattca
    53161 ccacgttttt ctaattcttc ttttgaatat ttaacatttt catagattat atcaaaatca
    53221 gttggttcaa tatgattttc aatcatattt aaacatcgtt caatatctgg catgagaaga
    53281 gatatccatc gttcccaagc aatatctttt ttagttttta ttttcaatag ttttttgcca
    53341 ccatctataa ttggacttag gaaatctttt tcaacagtta atgaagcaaa tatatcaata
    53401 acttcttcgg catgattttt gtaaatattc gatgatataa aattaattga attcatacgt
    53461 acgacaagac gatacataaa ttgaaataaa tcaattttag tttcattact attttcaatc
    53521 caaaattgtc cattttgttt attaaaataa tcatttataa ccatttcagt atttgatatc
    53581 atacgagata aatgattgga atttaaaata ctatgtaaat aaggtacgac actatattct
    53641 attaaatatt gactttcagg atatgatgat cctaacataa ttgatgctgc tcttgacata
    53701 ctaagcattt cttcagttgc atgataatat tttttcaaat caacagaatt tgtaataact
    53761 gtataatatt ttccaaacat aaataatgta aaattatcac catattttgt agaccatcta
    53821 ttcacagatg attcaagatc taacatcgaa agaatagaac ctaaaaatgg acaataccaa
    53881 ggttcgatta ttacaggtgg atattttgaa ttaaaattat gtcgttgagt agataaataa
    53941 cgaatgtaaa tatgaaatat caccacacta attaaataga ctgaaattaa gaaaaaccac
    54001 cacgccattc taatttgaag atttccaaat tggaccgaga gaagaataag ttaaaaaaat
    54061 ctgaaaaaag cgtttaaata caaatcatat ttacaataaa tatatatatt aaaaatttga
    54121 aaaaagacat tataacaagt aaattaaatt tattttagtc aatttgtcgt gctggtacac
    54181 cggaccaagt cgtattcaac ggtaattgat catatttcat gacaagtgtg agaggataaa
    54241 gacgatttcg accgtgaagt gttgatccag caagtacatt tgtatagctc atcagtatac
    54301 tggaatcttg aacaataatt ggtgccactt taaatatacg ttgttcaaat gtatgaggct
    54361 aaaaatagaa gaagaaaaaa acaattatca taaagacaga tttgtattat aatatattaa
    54421 cctgaagaca agcttctgtt tgaagacgaa catgattacc aattgttatg agatgaggat
    54481 cggtaagaca accaatagta ggtaaaatga catcttgtcc aatatgagca ccaagtatac
    54541 gaaagagatg aacaagatat tgtgttcctg ataaaaatgg accgatgaag atattaaatt
    54601 caattagagc tgtagaaatg aattcatgtg tacgagtgat tgtctctgaa taggtaaaag
    54661 ttgcttctga tgatgtactt aaaattaagt aacgatgcat tatacagaaa agacatgcat
    54721 gaactattgg tgcaatgaaa gtaggtaata gccaatagat agtagtagat atacatttgc
    54781 ttagtaagta aatcatacat gtactcataa aaatgcgcaa agatgaagat ttcaatgatg
    54841 gtaatttatc tatagacatt gtttcttctt cgggcattat aaaaggcatt tgacgagacg
    54901 gaataccgag caatactgat ccagcaccag agatagatgt attctcagtg attaaagtca
    54961 aattaccgac catagtttta ttaggaagtc gcgtgccagg caacaatgtg catccattac
    55021 caagatttga accagaacca agtataatcg tatttaaacg gcaatcaccc gctggtgtta
    55081 tttcaaatgg agctaatcta acttttgcga acgtagttac accttgttga attttaagaa
    55141 gatttgatgg aaaagataga attggttgaa attcaccaaa tttaacgtca tcttcgatat
    55201 cggcatttaa ccaagaaagt aaaacattag agattgtgct gtatgatgat aagaattcat
    55261 acgaacgatg aaatgacgat attatcaatt gacgtaacca tactcgatgt aaaaagtaat
    55321 aagaattgac tggataattg cctggtgtta cagatcctat gatatatttc aataagaaca
    55381 taacaacgga gagacacatt atagtccaga acaaccaact taaggcgata gcaatcggta
    55441 ttggcataca aatagttaaa caaaattgat atatcttgta agttaaagtt agaagagtac
    55501 tatggatgat tataagacaa aggagacata ttaattgata aataacttgt ttccatgaga
    55561 aagatcgatc gttgatggat gtatgtttta ttgttggcga aacatcacca gtcagtttag
    55621 acatagattc aatataagta ttatctggta ttgtgacttc atcataaagg acacaacgtg
    55681 taccaatcga gcaatatgat ccaatacgaa ttagattaag tttatatgtt tgttcatagt
    55741 aggatagatt agaaaagatt gcatcagtat cgatgaatgt cgaatcaccc acttcaagta
    55801 accaaggtgc atcaattaat gttgaaaaaa tatgaacacc acgaccaatt cgtgcaccac
    55861 ataaccgcag ataaaaatta taaaatggtg tacccaacag atattttaac caatatgaat
    55921 tattaattga ccataaacgt tctagaaacc accatcgata ataactccac gaatacaaca
    55981 tgttgacttt tgtcacctta gtttctgacc aaagtaataa atgttggcag ataacataca
    56041 ttaacatatg aactaatggc attaacaaga tagagaagta acaattataa cgatatgcca
    56101 tccatattgg aaataaccat tgacatatga gaactagtat gcctaatgtt tcaataaata
    56161 ttgatggcat gactcgatat tgatcttctt caagttgggt tgttgttagt gttgtagata
    56221 tatcttgttt ttgttcttcg tcttgatcaa tgatcaatgg ctcgagaatt tgcgcgagtt
    56281 gtcttattga tggattgtca taaagaacgg taactccaat atttttatag atttgttctc
    56341 gaatcataga aagtgccatg atgacatcta atgaagtacc accaagttga ccaaatggaa
    56401 cattaacatt cggtgattcg acatgaaatg cttgtgcaaa aataggcaat agacgttgtt
    56461 caagctctgt taattgtgat tgatcagtat cttgagattc aatcattgtt gagaagtctg
    56521 gcgttggaag aagctttcga tctaattttc catttggatt caatggaaat ttttcgagcg
    56581 caataatcaa tgatggaatc ataaaacgtg ctaaacgaga tcggcaataa ttgcgtaatt
    56641 gttctgtatt aagattgtaa ccttgaacat aagcaatcaa gtgatccttg ccccatttaa
    56701 caacgacaga gcctaggaca tctgatgatg cgtcacgtaa acaacgttca atttcaccta
    56761 attcaatgcg ttgaccatgt aatttgacct gatgatcttt acgaccaacg taatgtacta
    56821 cacagttatt gtccgctcgt acaagatcac cagttttata gaatagttcg tcatgcatat
    56881 ggacaagtgc cttcttggtt aaatcatcac gtcccaaata gccagcataa acacctacac
    56941 cagtcacaag taattcacct tcttgaccaa caaagacagg ctctccaaaa tcatcgagga
    57001 ttacacaacg ataaccagga atcaaggaac cgattggaat agtactctgt tcacaagtag
    57061 catcaactag ttgaatagtg cagccaatag tgatttcagc aggaccataa agattccaaa
    57121 tatgacatcg attttcagat gttgacgcga aatgtttgtt taagtgatgt atcaattgaa
    57181 ttggtagagt ttcgcctaca aaacagtatt tatgttaata attttttata agaaaaacta
    57241 atcgaatttt cttaaatcat cgatagaaag acttgatgtt cgtccttttc ccacaactac
    57301 taaacttctt tctttagaat agaatcattc caaaaagact aaatttaagt cttatcttta
    57361 ataattttgt acttaccacc tgagcagata gaccgaacat gatttaaaga gacgttttcc
    57421 aagcatctat caagatataa acacaacgct gcaagataac tcggtacact attgaaatat
    57481 gttatttttt tgctatcaac taaatcaatc aagtatggaa aatccatgag accatctgga
    57541 cgcatcatga ctaatgatgc accaataaca aatgttccaa taagatcttc aacatggata
    57601 tcaaatgaac atttagtcgt ttgcagtaca gtatcgtttt tgctgaatac tcccacttca
    57661 acaaacgatc gagtatattc aataaaattt cgttgtcgga attgagcctt aaaaaggaca
    57721 caaaattata taaacatatg ttttcaaaag aattatttaa cactaactgc ttttggtatg
    57781 cctgtagaac cacttgtgaa aataatataa ccaatactct cggttgttac attaatgcat
    57841 gacaggcgat caagatcatt atcgctcatt attctattta catttattgt tgtgtccatg
    57901 ttcatcgtga tttcatccgc atcaagtttg ctttgtgtca atgaatggac gagaaccaga
    57961 tgacttctag tttctttcac tagagtctgc agacgttgtt ttggatcttg cggtgatagt
    58021 ggacaataga ctgcacctac catctcaatt gataaaattc caataaccta tacaaacaat
    58081 taaagctttc aaaagtctac aatcttcatg tgaaatcttt gttttaccat tgaaatactt
    58141 ctttctacac attgacatac aatatcacct tcttttacat catttatatc tatcagcata
    58201 cttgataatt cttgtacata aaaatataat tcattataac ttaacatttg ttcgtcaagc
    58261 tcaacagcta tcttttgtgg atgatccatt acttgttgac aaaatagttg tggnnnnnnn
    58321 nnnnnnnnnn nnnnnnnnnn nnnnnnnnnn nnnnnnnnnn nnnnnnnnnn nnnnnnnnnn
    58381 nnnnnnnnnn nnnnnnnnnn nnnnnnnnnn nnnnnnnnnn nnnnnnnnnn nnnnnnnnnn
    58441 nnnnnnnnnn nnnnnnnnnn nnnnnnnnnn nnnnnagtaa tatttctact gttgattgat
    58501 catatcgatc ttgtgaacaa attaaactac atgatatttc attcgatgat ttctgagtaa
    58561 aacttaacat cagatcaaat ttagcaacaa aatcatcttt atccaaggat attggttcaa
    58621 gtatagatcc atcaagatta atttgttgat tattagatga tattgtaata aaatcataca
    58681 taatttcaag aaaagcaggt gaatgttgat taccaatgat atattgaaga ggataatgtg
    58741 aatgttctag aattgataaa cataaatttc gaacttgttg aacaagttgt ttgaatgaat
    58801 gagatgaatc tagttgaata cgataaggaa gtgtagcaac aaacattcca ataatatctt
    58861 gtaattcagt tcgatatcga tttgcattaa cactaccaat acatagatct tgttgaccat
    58921 tacttaattt gaaaagaaat gcatagaatg tagcaagacc aagttgaaat ggtgttacat
    58981 ttgatgttga agcataattn nnnnnnnnnn nnnnnnnnnn nnnnnnnnnn nnnnnnnaaa
    59041 gttgatgatc aaatgtaatt tgagcaactg aagcttttcc tgttcgttca tcgttaggta
    59101 atcgatgtcg atcaaatggt ataaccaact tattctctaa atcatagcca tcgagttgtg
    59161 ttttccaaaa ttcacctgat aatgtcatat ccatttgacg ttcatatact gaataatcaa
    59221 tatattgtaa agtgttatca tccgttggta atagatcatt atcattatat gcaagagaaa
    59281 gatcttgcat gaaaattgat gttgatacac catcaaatgc tgaatgatga atatgaaata
    59341 agatgatgtc gttggtagtg agttgatcat catcatcttg caatgaaggt gagtgttgac
    59401 gaacaatatg acaatgaaga acacgtcctt catttaaatt gaagagattt gaatcatgaa
    59461 tcattttgga gatgtcttcc atatcatggt tatcgatgtg aagaacggtg aaaccaaaga
    59521 gtaattcgtc tgaatcgatg attggtactg cagattgtat gacttcacct gccacatcaa
    59581 gaaaaatatt tgtgcgtaac gctgaatgct tagtaataag tatttgaatt gcctgacgta
    59641 gccgtttgat ggaaacaggt ttggtacaat tcgaaatacc ataggctagt cgcacaccat
    59701 acatacgatt gccttgagaa ccgaaacgaa tttgctcatc aagaaaaatt ctttcttgtg
    59761 caaatgatac ttgaccttga atgatgtgta gaggaagcca gttatattct tcttcttctt
    59821 cgtgttcttg tcgatcagta tcttgtgctt gttgaatgaa acaagcatga tcgacaatgg
    59881 tcgaatgttg gaacatttga gcaatgttaa ctgcatgagt gtcaaactta aacattatct
    59941 tatatcgatg atagatttga atgagaagca gcgaatgacc accaatacca aaaaaattga
    60001 cggtggtgga tatttgttta cattgcaaaa tttcacacca aagggaatga atgcgtcttt
    60061 cgatatcgtt ctttggttct gtacattgct gatcattacc agacattgca gaattcaatg
    60121 aaagtgtagc aatatctggt gtaggaagaa gttttcgatc gagtttacca tttgcactca
    60181 ttggtaaatg ttcgagaatg atgaacattg aaggaaccat gaatggtggc agatgagatc
    60241 gacaatagtt gcgtaattgt tcttcattga tatgaatgct ttgaacataa gctaccaaat
    60301 gatcactgcc ccatttaaca acgacacaag ccgaaacatc tgatgagaca tcaagcaaac
    60361 atcgttcgat ttcgcccagt tcgatacgtt gtccatgaag ttttacttga tgatcctttc
    60421 gaccgacata atagaagaga ttgtcactat tcaatcgaac tagatcacca gtacgataga
    60481 acagttgatt gttgatattg attaatattt gttcgttcaa atcctcacgt ctaaggtaac
    60541 cagcaaagat gccaacacct ccgacgaata gctctccttc ttggccaata tagatcggct
    60601 ctaggaaatc gtcaacaacg atacattgat atccaggtaa aagacgacca actggaacac
    60661 tactttgttc atccataaga tcaacgttat ggtagagaca gtcaagtgtg acctcagctg
    60721 ggccataaag attccatatg cggcatggat catttgatcg tgtcattgat gataaatgtt
    60781 tgtctaattt atgtactaat tgaattggta aaggttcacc tataaagtaa atacaaatta
    60841 attccatttc tcaatgaaaa catttgaaca atagcggcta gtcaaacgta ttaattccag
    60901 atattcaaaa aacaaacttg ttttctcaaa actatcgcat aacaaattct caggagaaac
    60961 ttttcagtac aactctttca ttatatactt accgccacaa accagcgatc gtaatcgact
    61021 ccagcatgca tcttcaaagc gtgtctccag ataggagcat agactcgtga gataacttgg
    61081 tacactattt atataggtaa tgctcttatc aataattaca tcacacaaat attgaaaatc
    61141 catcagacca cttggtcgaa gcataactaa tgttgcgcca actaataatg tacccactat
    61201 atcttcaaca tggatatcaa atgaacatcg agccatttgt aatactgtat cctttccatt
    61261 aaatgtgcca acttctacca aagatcgaat ggattcaaca aaatttcgat gtcttatttg
    61321 agcctagaga gacaacgact gtaacaaact gaactcaatt taatacaaac tacttactgc
    61381 tttaggaatg cctgttgagc cacttgtgaa aataatataa gcgatattat caccttttat
    61441 cgtaatatcc aacagatgat tgatactggt atcaataaca ctgcaactga cattaattaa
    61501 aatatcaata ttcatagtga tatattccat atcaaatttt tcacaagtca aattgtgcac
    61561 aagaatcaca ctactttttg tttccttcac cagtgcctcc agtcgttgtt gaggatctcg
    61621 gggtgatagt ggacaataga ctgcacctac catctcaatt gataaaattc caataaccta
    61681 tacaaacaat taaagctttc aaaagtctac aatcttcatg tgaaatcttt gttttaccat
    61741 tgaaatactt ctttctacac attgacatac aatatcacct tcttttacat catttatatc
    61801 tatcagcata cttgataatt cttgtacata aaaatataat tcattgtaac ttaacatttg
    61861 ttcatcaagt tcaacggcta tcttttgtgg atgatccatt acttgttgac aaaataattg
    61921 tggaatagtc agttttggtg ctgctgatcg attaatatca tgatttttca tagtatcaat
    61981 tatgatttgt tcttttggta aaataataga taatttatac aatgataatt gttcttcaat
    62041 tgaagatatc gatgaatcaa atagttgaga taaaagatgt gaaaatcgtt cgagtaatat
    62101 ttctactgtt gattgatcat atcgatcttg tgaacaaatt aaactacatg atatttcatt
    62161 cgatgatttc tgagtaaaac ttaacatcag atcaaattta gcaacaaaat catctttatc
    62221 caatgatatt ggttcaagta tagatccatc aagattaatt tgttcattat tagatgatat
    62281 tgtaataaaa tcatacataa tttcaagaaa agcgggtgaa tgttgattac caatgatata
    62341 ttgaagagga taatgtgaat gttctagaat tgataaacat aaatttcgaa cttgttgaac
    62401 aagttgtttg aatgaatgag atgaatctag ttgaatacga taaggaagtg tagcaacaaa
    62461 cattccaata atatcttgta attcagttcg atatcgattt gcattaacac taccaataca
    62521 tagatcttgt tgaccattac ttaatttgaa aagaaatgca tagaatgtag caagaccaag
    62581 ttgaaatggt gttacatttg atgttgaagc ataatttaga aatgattgtg aaagttgatg
    62641 atcgaatgta atttgagcaa ctgaagcttt tcctgatcgt tcatcattag gtaatcgatg
    62701 tcgatcgaat ggtataacca atttattctc taaatcatag ccatcgagtt gtgttttcca
    62761 aaattcacct gataatgtca tatccatttg acgttcatat actgaataat caatatattg
    62821 taaagtgtta tcatccgttg gtaatagatc attatcatta tatgcaagag aaagatcttg
    62881 taagaagatt tggcgggaat ttctatcaaa agtgatatgg tgaaaagcta taagaataag
    62941 atcatgagcg aagagtaatt catcgttaga actgtcgttt gaaattcgtt ttcgaaaaag
    63001 ttgacaatac aatacatgtc catctctcaa atcaaataag tttggattat gactagtttc
    63061 tcgaagaaga caatgaagat gattgtcatt atcgaatatt tgtgttggtg caaaatcgaa
    63121 cgtatggtgt atttgcgtga tgcgttgtgt aagacccgtt tgaacgtatt cgagagcaag
    63181 cgaagttcgc agcgtcatat gttttcttat tacatgtcga aaagcttgtc taagacgagc
    63241 gatggatact gtgccgctgg ctatcttcaa gacattgagt tcgttgtaga tgcccaccga
    63301 atacgtatca tgtctagcac cactaaatcg aatttgctca tcaagaaaaa ttctctcttg
    63361 agcaaatgat gctacaccta tatgaaataa ttagtaaaat aaagtttcga ttctttcctc
    63421 aaacataata agatttacct tcatttatat gtaatggtaa ccatgatgtt attttatgac
    63481 tagtaactgt atccgctaca ccttctaata acttagcatg ttcaccaatg gttgattgac
    63541 gaaagaaaga agttattgaa atggttttac tatcaaacat gaataaagtt tgataacgat
    63601 gatagagttg cataagaagc attgaatgac cacccacaga aaagaaatta cttgttttag
    63661 aggcaggaac atcacattta agtatttcac accataattt atgtatctca atctccatat
    63721 cagtatttaa ttcgataaga tcattacttg atattgttgg taattctgta ggtttaggta
    63781 acatttgtcg atcgagtttt ccacttttat tcaatggaaa agattccata acaatgaata
    63841 ttgatggaat cataaatgga ggtaaacgag attgacaatg attacgaagt gtatctaaat
    63901 caatatcacg tccttgtaca taggcaacaa gatattcatc atgtttaata acaacacaag
    63961 ctgaaacaat ctccaaaaga catcgttcaa tttcagctaa ttcaatacgt tgtccacgta
    64021 gttttacttg aaaatcttgt cttcccagat aatatatatt gccagttatt gaattttgac
    64081 taacaagatc accggtacga taaaatgatc caataagaac tcgttgagtc aaatcatctc
    64141 gatcataata accaggaaaa cgttgtatac catctaaata taattctccg acatgaccag
    64201 gaataactgg ttgataatat tgatcgagaa tttgtgcttg catgccagga aatggaatac
    64261 caataggaat cacaccactt ttaatatctt cgttggttat gtggtgatag actgatgtaa
    64321 gtgtacattc agctggacca tacaaattgt aaaaattgat atcggattca ccaaaatatt
    64381 ctatcatttt agcgagagtt gtgcaaataa ttgcttcgcc taggataatg gaaaaaacga
    64441 agaaacttct gtatgtttga ggagaaaaaa gagaaacata ccaagaaagc ccaatgatcg
    64501 tacagtagat aaacgatcta cttgatcatt atcaacgaga tgttcaaaca agactgtcat
    64561 cattgttgga acaacggaaa agaaagtgac tttatgttgc tgtatggtac ttgataagta
    64621 attaaaatcc atataaccgt gtggacgtaa aagaacgagg gtagcgccta acatcattgt
    64681 gccaaggcat tctttcacat gaacatcaaa agagcattga gccatttgaa caaccacatc
    64741 acgactggta attatactta agtgttgaaa agaagagata catgaagaaa aattccgatg
    64801 tgtaatttga acctggagaa acacgagttc gtaaaataat tagaatatat ttcgaaaaat
    64861 aaagatactt acagcttttg gatttcctgt tgaaccactt gtaaaaacaa tactaaagaa
    64921 atagaagaag aagaaaaata ttttaaaaaa acaaagaaag aaaaactcat aagaacttac
    64981 taagcaatgt cattcaaaga taaattaaaa tcaatattat tattattatt gatagtatta
    65041 tcaaagagat aattttgaat attaattata ttttgatgat tattaaaatg attttcagta
    65101 gctgaatgaa caagaacaaa tgatgagttt gtttgtgtta caagattaga taaacgagta
    65161 ggaggatcat caggtgataa tgcacaataa gaagaaccta aagtaattat tgctaattga
    65221 ccaataatca tttcaatact acgttcaaca cattgacaaa taattttatt tgaataattt
    65281 tgtttattaa tataattcat taattgataa actttattaa gtaattctgc ataagttaat
    65341 gattgttctt ctaaacaaat tgaaatcttt tgtggatgat ataatgtttg ttttataaat
    65401 tcataatgta ctttatctaa tgatttaaaa gacatttcat ttgtattatt attattatta
    65461 taattaatgg attgaatagt ttgtatatca tcagataata ataatgataa ttcaacaata
    65521 ggttgattaa ttaaattaaa tgttgaaaat aaaaagagtt gttgaagaag aatatgaaat
    65581 ctttgtgata ttaaatcaat agttttttga ttaaataaat ctaatgatgc attaatttca
    65641 catgtaaatt gttcatttgt tttattatga agaattcgta atgaaaaatc aaatttacta
    65701 acaatttcat ttgttttaat attaagtgaa taaggtacca atgataattt catttcctca
    65761 atatttatat gttctttatt aaattttgtt tcatttgttt catattcaaa tgatgtatca
    65821 agaaaagatt ctaatcttat ttcattattt gaatgttgat taagaatacg ttgtaatgga
    65881 aaataagaca ttttcattga atttattatc atttcttgta ctcgttgaat aaaataagaa
    65941 aatgatatat atggattaat atgttgaaga cgtaatggaa ttgcattaac aaacattcca
    66001 ataattgatt gtaattcatc tttatatctt ccttttatat tcattccaat acaaagatca
    66061 tcttcttctt catttgttaa tttaaataag aaaataaaat aacaagcaag tgataattgt
    66121 tcaattgtta tattattatt tatactaaat aaaagaaaat gttttgaaag atcttcatta
    66181 aaatcaaatg atattgatat tccacgtcct gttctttgtt cattagaaat acgatgatga
    66241 tcaaatggta atgctaatga acgatttata tcataatcat gtaacatttc aaaccaataa
    66301 ttattagcta ttgtcattgg catttctcgt tcaataatag aatctataaa atataatgaa
    66361 ataattataa atctaatcta tatataactt acaatcaaga tatcgtaatt gtatttcatc
    66421 attatattct aaacaaccat ttgtatatgc agaattaaga tcagaatgaa atatatacat
    66481 tgatggaaaa tcaaataaag catgatgaaa attaaatatt attgaatcac cttttataag
    66541 attatcattt tttaaatttt cataaacaat atgtaaacga caaacaactc cttgttcaag
    66601 attaaaatta taaggattac ctcgttcatc atgcattatt ttcataagat cttcatcatt
    66661 tttaatcaat gtcgattcat taaatgtaaa atattcttca ttatcttttg atttaacaat
    66721 ttgttgcatt aattgttgtt tatcattatc aaaataaagg gcagtccgta aagctttatg
    66781 tttaataatt actaattgaa aagcttgtcg taatctttca acagataatg aaccactttc
    66841 aatatgaaat agaaatggca tattgtagat ggccacttga ggttgattgg ggtcaaatct
    66901 gacatgttca tcatgccaga tacgagcttg tgcaaatgaa gcaggtccta atagcgaaag
    66961 aaaagtatca tttaaagaat ctattgtaga gaaaattcgc agttttacct tcgttgatgt
    67021 taggtagtcg cttgaagatt gttgaatcga tttcattgat ttctgatgga tgaagcaaag
    67081 ataattgatt catggattgt gtggtgatat taaatgtttg atccaaaaat aattgttcaa
    67141 gcatacattg gaagcgatcg accatctgtt tgacgtatat ttcattgggg aacaaatcag
    67201 ctgagcattc tagaaagcac tctgtagctt ttccatgatg atcatgtgat acagccagtg
    67261 tcatatcgaa taaggcaata ccattgccat gtgatcggtc tcgatcataa taaatatcga
    67321 aaaccgtacc gtttttatta tttgtaggaa tctccgctgt ggtactatat gtagtggaag
    67381 atacgagtga ttcatagtga aagaatgttt ggggcatcgg gtatctttcg tttgcttgaa
    67441 caccgagaat ttgttgatat ggtagataag catgattaag aatggacaag cataaatgtt
    67501 gtacttgttc agccaacttt tggaatgaac cgtctggatt aatattgatt cgatagggta
    67561 tcgtatttgc aaacattcca atcatcgatt tcatttctgc caaaggacga ttattgaacg
    67621 taccggcaac acatagatct tgtactgaac ttaatttgaa aagaaacacg taatagcaag
    67681 cgagatataa ttgaaacata gaaatattgt gaagtgcagc aaatgccatc tgtgcttgta
    67741 ctaaatcagc attcagatta aatgcgattg aatagccacg tccagagcga acagttgttg
    67801 tgatctgtga gctgttaacc ggtaatataa atgttttagt ccaatcataa tcctgaagca
    67861 ataatgtcca gaactggcgt gttcgttcgg cacccgatga ttgcactaaa gattgttcat
    67921 aaagagtgaa gtcaacatat tgtggtgatt tgtttggtgg ctgtacagat tctaattgac
    67981 cgcatgcttc ggcaaaggcc agagtaaata atcgcagtga agtattatca aaagcaatat
    68041 gatgaacagt gaatagaaga agatctcctg agtgaagatt tacagattca ttctcgttat
    68101 tgatttgtat taaatgacaa cgtaatactt tgcccttttc tacatcaaag tagttggtta
    68161 ctgtttcagc cgtgagcatt gcatccagtt gttcggctga acatacattt cgggtatgtt
    68221 caaacgaata aacatcatga ctgagtgatt gtacttcttg ttcgagttga tttgtttccg
    68281 cattaaaacg aacagccgtt cgaagaactt tatgcttttc aagcactgca agtatagcga
    68341 gtcggacatg ttctactgac agcgagccac atttgattct taatgggaga agaatattgt
    68401 agattgctaa ggaagaagac attcgatcaa aatagagttg ctcatgaagc caaatacgtt
    68461 gttgagcata tgaagctata gctttcaatc tgccagaaac tttaagtgcc gaagatgcaa
    68521 ctcgtcgata ggaagttaag tccataatta taaataaata attattattg aattcaagtt
    68581 tgaagaattg ataattaaaa gagtatctat aaaaaaaagg ataagttttg taaataaaga
    68641 ataaaatatt gagttaaaga aaagaaaacg atttttaaat cattgaaaat aaaagattta
    68701 aaaaaaagca acaataaaat atacaaatga tagttacaaa tcgaattaca aagaaagaaa
    68761 cgaacaattt tcgttctttc aaaacaaaga caaacaaaac atgatatttc atacgatttg
    68821 cgaactccgt aatccaaatg gataggcgta gcatatcgta tacaagtttt ttaccaatag
    68881 ttcatccata tccaatttat tccatcatat cattacgaaa gtagttgaat ggtggaatca
    68941 actgaatgtt gtttgagttg attcgtcatc tcactagcga gcacttcccc ttgttcacca
    69001 cctgtagtca ctaatttata aggtccatat ggttgaattc gacgcatttg agcgatcatc
    69061 atattcgcga tttttgttat gtctttggtc atcgatgctt gtggtttatt aatagtataa
    69121 atggcagctg gtaaaggaaa attattattt tttgatatct tttccacgat tatttctgac
    69181 atatgagtgt tgtcggaagt agaatttggt aagatataga agagaatggg acattcagaa
    69241 ttaattggac gtcgtatgca tagaatattc tctgtaccag tgtaagataa attgttggat
    69301 aacttagttt cattatcttc aatcgattca atatgaaaat caattccgga gtcatttgat
    69361 tctgtatctg ttcgtttttt tttatgaagc ttcttatgta cttgttcggc aatagtttgt
    69421 attgaaagtc cttgaagaag atcagctaat ggaataaata tgtttgtctc ttgtcctaac
    69481 caattgtaaa gtgatacagc agctaatgag tccatacctt gactgacaag ggaacgatcg
    69541 agagaaattt gatcattact acttgcaccc aagagccgag caacggtaat ttgtgttcgc
    69601 tcgacaatgg tttctaactt atcatagatc gaatcaaatg aatcaacatc atccaatgaa
    69661 atagttgaca ttgacgaacc atttgcaatt gtatattgtt gtattgctat tttgcgtagt
    69721 tgatgtgtaa ctaatttatc tcgattttca tataattgtt tccaattggc ggcaaagata
    69781 attggacatg gacaagactt ttgattgaca tgaaatcgat cgataagttc aaatacacca
    69841 acagtaggta ccaattcaaa acctgatgta ttttgtaaac ttgtcagcat ttcacgatgt
    69901 cgatgaaaca taccagcacc actcactgca ggcaaactga ctgaaagagc gggtaaattg
    69961 agtttttcag cacgataacg agcaagaata tcgagaaatt ggttgccagc attgtatcca
    70021 cctgatgcta gatcgatcat atgattacga atcgatgaaa agagaacaaa gaaatgaagt
    70081 gaaggagcag caagttctga tgctcgatga agattccaag caccacgagc ttttggtcct
    70141 aagacatgtg taagattttc ttgtgataat tttcccaaac ttcgatcttc ttgaactact
    70201 gcactatgaa tgataccacg tatgggataa ggtgtttgac taagttgttc gattagatta
    70261 cgaacatctt caaaattagt gacatcgatt tgaactaaat caatatgagc atcatatgtt
    70321 tttgctgctt gttgtaatcg ttgccattct ccatattcag gattgtctac ttgttcaatt
    70381 tgtgctactg atcgtcgact cataagcatc aaacgtttga cacaacgttt ttctatcatc
    70441 caacgagaca ttgtgagacc gagaccacca caaccacccg aaattaaaat tgtaccttga
    70501 tgacatactt caaatggaaa cattgcatct tctcctataa cgagaaaaaa aagtgaacta
    70561 ttatagattc actagaaata agaaaagtaa atactacctt ctgtgcattg tggaggtgat
    70621 tgacagttta aatttaatgg ttgttgagaa ttagtaagac gaagaacaaa tttaccactc
    70681 atctgaccat tattacattg tttaaagatg tcaatgatat ctgatggttc atatgcttgg
    70741 gttggttcaa ttggtttgaa aacgcctttg ataatcaatt gtaaaagttc ttcaattaat
    70801 tgtccgaaga tatcgcgacg atgaacatac agtgaagtaa tatcgataac atggaaacta
    70861 caatcatcac gtaaatcgaa catagacaat tttttcttgt caaataaatc tcgttttccc
    70921 cattcaataa aatgaccttg tgaggcaagt aattttactg attcttgaag aaaagaaccg
    70981 gacaacgaat taacaatgat atcaactcca ttaggtaaaa gcgcacgtac accatttaca
    71041 aatgaaagat ctcggctatt aaacacgtgt tcaataccat agtgttcacg aagaaatctt
    71101 cgtttttcat cagtgccagc agtagccaga actcgagcgc caattgactg acaatattga
    71161 atacaagctt gaccagtacc accggttgct gcatgtacaa gtacagtttg accaggttgt
    71221 agattaacac gatattttaa tgaatataga acagtcatac aagcatttgg taatgcagct
    71281 aattgttcat cagtaaagtg attgcaatcg tctgggatgc ggacatattc attaggacta
    71341 agatgtacat gggaatgaaa tacacctggt gccataccaa aaacacgatc gcctactttt
    71401 actttctcgt ttgaatgagt acgtgcaaca gtaccaataa aatcaatacc aggttctgta
    71461 tcacgatcaa ccatagcttg atcattgcta gtttgtgcaa agggacgcat atatggatag
    71521 cgaccactcg atttaagaac atctcgaaag ttgataccaa cacaatgtac acgaacttct
    71581 attttgtcag tatgtagtat gtttttcttt acatctggta cccatgttaa atcatccaga
    71641 aaacgagatg gagcgacctg aagacgaaat ggttgttgat cggcatcgtt gtgtggaata
    71701 attgtcgttt gttctgattt gactgattcg ttaatatctt gtttttcttg aagcatttca
    71761 tagtgccatt ccaagcgatg aatagtatca gtttgtttat cgtgttgaag aacaatttca
    71821 tcaagatcat ctgcatatct agatattatg aggtgttcgg caagtgtacg aacaagagat
    71881 ggtatcaggg ctggtgatga tttcgattgt aaatcaataa gttttaaatg atgttgttca
    71941 tattcaagag caagactacg tgcaagacca ataagtggtg aaccaattgg atttatatcg
    72001 ctaccagcac caggttgaac attttgtgta ataacatata caaatggatg cgattgtggt
    72061 tctgctgttt gtattgtttg aagaatatga ataaatgtat cacatatatt tgtttcatat
    72121 tgtgcaattg ccatttcact gtcatcattg actgattttt gattcagtga ccaagcaaaa
    72181 atgatatgta cctgcgcata tgttgtcatc atttcttcaa ttttagaaca aatattgtcg
    72241 gaacttgaat tagatgcatg taacaatgtg atgttaacag atggcaagag ggactttagt
    72301 gcgtttccca tactaggtgt actatcatcg tcaaaaataa gccatgcttg actttgtcgt
    72361 tcttcgagca tagataaaac tttagatgac gtcgattttt ggacaacaat aaatgagtta
    72421 ccaaatgatg tatttcgtgt ttgaacagtt tcaaatccat ctatttctcg tatagttctt
    72481 gtccattgat taatattgag tagagcacgt cggtgatcga ctggagacca ccattgatct
    72541 attaaaccat agataatatc gaagtaaagt ggagcatcag ttaattccag tagaagaaga
    72601 agaccattag gaacgagtag ttgacgaaga ataacaagtg aatatgataa atcttgattg
    72661 ccttgtaatt tattagcacc aaatataatg tcgtatgatt cgacgatcat atttttgtta
    72721 ttttcattgt tgaataagtc aaatttgtca tcatagatta tacgtattcg attttgatct
    72781 ttcaattgcg tagtgaaagt tttctcaact tgttcaagta catgtggatt cgagtttgta
    72841 tagtttatgt cgattaatat atctgttttt tctgataaat caagtaaaag aagaagaact
    72901 cgtagatcat ccgaattgtt accactgcct aaccagaata tgcgaagttt acgttcagct
    72961 aataatttac caaatttttc ttgaagatat tgattaagaa tatcaaaaat gaaatatgtt
    73021 tgatgagaag agatgagtga ttgaatttct tgcaattctg attccatctt ttcatcaccc
    73081 aatagtacat cgattccatc atattgtcca ctgaggactt gtctgagatt ttgtccacaa
    73141 gtagacaaaa cggacaaaat tggtttaaga cgtggaaatt gacgcaacag ttgcatgaga
    73201 tagatctggg tcgaatgata tgttggtttt gctttcgaat caatggtaag agaacgacat
    73261 gcagctaaaa gtgattcttg ttgttgttct tgaataggaa caagtgtcaa atcttcaagt
    73321 gccatttgag cataatatgc agccagtaga tttaacggtt caacagattc aattagatct
    73381 gcattacccg tagaatcaat gtgagcctta ataatgtatt cagttgatgg tagaagatca
    73441 gctgcaccaa ttcttattcg ttcatcattc cacactgttt ttaagcaata attatccatg
    73501 atcgtatcaa gatgtgtagt gagttcttga tttggtaaat ctactaatat attcaattta
    73561 tcgaacacgg atgtgtttga tgcccattgg ccggactgtg aaccttgtac ttgctgaatt
    73621 gtaatacgat caaaactgac taaaggtttt ctcatttctg tatcatttga acaaatcgta
    73681 caatcaaatt catacgttcg ttgtttagct ataccacaaa tgttatcatg ataggctgca
    73741 cgaacttgta ctggtgaatt taacgttgat atttctccat atatagttat cttattaata
    73801 gaaactggaa taaaagtagt agaaattcca ggtaatatag ctaaagctgg atgtaaacag
    73861 gcatcgagga cagctggatg aattagatga tagactggag cattatcttg actggctata
    73921 gtacaatcaa tttcaccttc gacaattgat tgtgtgttat gaagtgattg catcaatcga
    73981 aataaaggtc catactgata accacgtgac attagatgtg tatagacatt atctggttca
    74041 agtgtagaac ataaatcacg atcaatgggt acatcagtta gaagtggtaa ttgttgtttg
    74101 tcatcaccta tcttaatttg acctcgagca tgaagtgtaa attcgtttaa tgaatgttga
    74161 ttaagtaatt ttgtatcagt gaatgattta agaacatcaa cacctgacat gcctgatgta
    74221 cgaatacaat cttgaccagc tgttgtccat ggtcgactgt atataaacca ttcacgcatt
    74281 ggcattacta tttgagtgaa tatttctgtc aattcatgtt cagtaagaac gagtgcatta
    74341 atgaattcaa cttgttcgaa gacaataatt gattgagaat cgtcagtcga tgaaagtaat
    74401 tgacgactgg cagttaatgc taattcaatg taaccactag ctggaaataa gatagcatct
    74461 tgaattttgt gatcttttaa gaaggcgtgt tgaggaagat tgatattgat gagacttctc
    74521 catgttggat tagtctgttg agtccattga cgaatgccca gaagtggatg actgggaaga
    74581 cgataagaaa gacgttcaat gactgaatct ttggattcgt accaacaaga agttgtatta
    74641 aaagcatatg atggaaatgt ttcaaaaagt tcactatcat tatcagtgga tttgatttct
    74701 cgagattcaa gataatgttg ccacacaatt ggtgatgaag tgagttgagt aagacttgta
    74761 agtaatgttg tttgttcatc ttcctttcgt ttcaatgttg gaagagtaag atgtttcaaa
    74821 gaatgtaact cacaacattc atcaattgat gtagccaata ctggatgagg tgaaatttca
    74881 agaaagatat ctgcagcatc gtcttgaatt atacttgtca ttgcatcgta aaatcgaaca
    74941 cattctcgaa cgttagccca ccaatgatga gcatttaatg gcgtatgctc atttacatag
    75001 ccaccataaa cacttgagta tagacgagct ttactacatt gtacgttgaa catttgttgt
    75061 ggatcttgta aaggaagacc tgaaatatcg ccaagtgttg aaagcatttc attctgaata
    75121 ttaaatagat ccatttgatg tgagtgaaaa gcattttcaa tacgaagtcg tgctttgaac
    75181 acattcggat gaaatgttgt aagaatttca aataattcat caattgtttt ctcatctcca
    75241 ctcagtgtca cagaatgtgg actattgatg acagcaattg agacaagatg ttctatacct
    75301 ttgagaaggt cttctctcac ttgttcttca ctcatcgaga cagctagcat acgaccacct
    75361 tgacgagtgt tacgattttg aagacgtgat cgattataaa cgatacgaat agcttcttct
    75421 aatgtaatac gacctgaaac aaaagcagct gcttgttctc cagcactgtg tgatacgata
    75481 gtatcaggaa agatttgcca cgagttgaga agagcagtta gagcaacttg aatagcaaat
    75541 attgaaggtt gagcgatgtt ggtatcatta atacgagatg tcttttcatc ttttgtctcc
    75601 ataagttcat ctaataattg ccatttatct tcattgattt ttgtcaattc agcatcgatt
    75661 cgttgtatcc attgacgaaa gactggttca ttcttgtata attgacgacc cattgcccac
    75721 cattgaggtc cttgaccact gtagacaaag cagatttttc ttgatgacaa cattggacgt
    75781 gtagtgagaa gaagtccaga tgtatttttt tgagcaagaa aagcatcgat ttgattctgt
    75841 aactgtgcaa gatcagtaga tataaaaatg gctaaatgtt catagctgat tgtgcgtttg
    75901 agaagaagtt gtttagatat gcgagcaagg aaagtatcag aatcatcgtt aatcttgtca
    75961 gacatttctt gtaaccatat attgaattgt gcgacttgtt tgacaagtga ttcttgactt
    76021 tttgctaaac aaaacaagaa aataatgaaa tgaatacgaa tagaaaaact tgaacttact
    76081 cgagaagaga aaaacaaagg attgtttaag ttcaagtttg ttttgatcgt tatgattgtg
    76141 atgaaatcca ttcaataatt ttttctgttg tggtcgatat tcttcgacaa tggcatgtgt
    76201 agtattacca cccatgccaa aagaattgat acctataata gttggattgt ttgttacaga
    76261 tggaaatggt acataatgtt gaacaacatg tagattatat cgttgtgctt caatttttgg
    76321 attaagtgct gtgaaatgca tgtttggtgg aatagcacga tgacgcatac acattgcaac
    76381 tttaataaga gcagcaatac cagctgcacc ttctgtatgt ccaagattac ttttaataga
    76441 tccaatgagt aatggtggat ccattgatga acgatgaaaa aattgaccta aagcatttgc
    76501 ttcaatggga tcacctactg gtgtaccagt accatgtgct tccacataga aaacattctt
    76561 aggatctgtt tcacttcgtc gataaatatc agcaagaaga cgtgtctgtc caataccaga
    76621 tggtataaca aaattagtct tgccttcact tccatcatga tgactatgaa catcacgtaa
    76681 aatacaatag attcgatcac catcacgttc agcatcgctt agtcgtttta gtaaaacaag
    76741 accaagacct tcacctaaaa tagatcatta aaataatatc taagcttata taataaatat
    76801 gaatattacc tttagcataa ccatttgcat caatactaaa tgatcgactt cttccatctg
    76861 gtgactgagc accaataagt gaaccactaa gtatattctc tggtgtatag acagcattga
    76921 caccaccaca tactgccata tctgcttcac ctgctcgaag agtttgtata gcttgacgaa
    76981 cagcttctaa tgatgacgaa caagcgacat cgagtgacac attaggacca ttcaagttaa
    77041 aatgatatgc aagtcgagca gctgcattgt aaagacttgc atttggtcca tgtaatcgta
    77101 gtcgaaattc gggtttcatt cgagacacag taagtgcatt atctgtagag aattgaccaa
    77161 tatgtactga tgtacgtgaa ccatacatct tttctaacgt ataaccagca tcttcgatta
    77221 aatgtacaaa tttaagcatc agtagacgat gtgctggatc aatactaaga gcttcattat
    77281 tggaaagacc aaagaaactt tgttcaaagg tatcccattg tgcattagag agaaaataac
    77341 ctccacgaat taaattttga ctaagttgat tatccttatc ttgattgacc atatgagcac
    77401 taaatgaggc aagatcagca cgttcttgtg gaatagcact gccaacatct ttactctgtt
    77461 ctaatacatg ccataaatct gttgccgaat gtatatctcc agcaaattca catgcgatag
    77521 ctacaacagc tatcggttct tgagcaataa ctttggaagt catgttgaat aattaaaatt
    77581 tacaatatag taatgtataa agaaagtaga agaataaagc gtaatagatt ctgagatcta
    77641 aaacaagaaa tacataatta cataataaat tagattaaaa tacacgaaaa agaaaaagat
    77701 ccatttatct tttcttcaaa taaatcattt cacatattct ccagcatgat tttttataca
    77761 aagtattctt attcttaata ctacgtcatt tactatacct ttgcgattgg ttgagcgtat
    77821 aatatcacta tttattcaaa tgttatttat attcaaaatt ctagtaaatg tataatgtac
    77881 aaaggactaa attcatcata taataactaa tacattctat cgatactcca ggggctttta
    77941 tataaactgt ttgtccttat cctcctcctc cttctctctc tctctctctc tctcgttcat
    78001 tcttttgact catatgacga ttttcattga atgagaagaa cgacgattat ttacgtgaga
    78061 ggggatatta tgtatcatac aggtaagata aacggtgggg aattatgaca tcaatacgaa
    78121 tggagacgac aacaatgatg acgtcattat gagtggggat ggggaatatg agcgattaga
    78181 atatgagcaa aattacgtta aacagatcaa atagatatta ttttttattt cttgagacgg
    78241 tttagcaatg gagaaaagtt gatcatatac agaaaagaaa aaagtatatt ttagtttata
    78301 gaggatagat aaaattaatt atacgaatca tttacgatat tataaaatca atattattta
    78361 aaatgtatct cttcctatta attatgatca atagaagact aaagaattat actgtttcat
    78421 ttaaaactat taaacttatt agaaaaaaat aaattcaata ataatttgaa tattttatat
    78481 aggcagaagt aaacatattt gccttgatga aattcattcg ttagagtagg ctaagataat
    78541 tcaaatatga gagttcgaaa tttcgtacga ttaaaattaa acagcgtctc aacaaaaaaa
    78601 tgtttgattg aagatcacat tttcacgttt tgtccataac attttgcacg taaatcattt
    78661 atatttgcat atgaattttt aaagaaaata agaaatcatc aatatctatc gaaattctct
    78721 tcttactaag aatatcgatt gtattttttt ttcgttctgt tgctttatca aaatatacct
    78781 agaaaagaag atgttctgtt cgttgaatca acgtaattaa gtgaagcgag gagagaatac
    78841 gatcgacgcg gtcacgtgtg tggtatattg ctcacatata ctatttataa agatactacg
    78901 tcatgtatcc tagtgcactc gggatataaa tatatgggat attccccaca tatactattt
    78961 atagagaagc tatgttgtat atcgtgacgt attgtggggg tggatttaaa tgagagtgta
    79021 tagacgagtg taataagaaa aaaaaaataa aaagaagagg taaatgtaag tgcaatgtat
    79081 acgaaatcat tttttaaccg tatatgaagc ttattgcata aatcgtcgta tgaactgttg
    79141 aggatgtggt tgtgagcagc tacgcagatc ttcagatggc ataaaatcac aacatcaata
    79201 tatactgatg tataatttct taaaaaaaga aaaatatata tattgataaa attcgttcat
    79261 tgtggtgtga gcatctacca taacctaata cgtatttgat atacacgagg tgcattatat
    79321 ggtagaaagt taggtattga gtagttcgaa aagaagaaaa attattgata tgagtctttt
    79381 ttcaaagtaa ttcaatcgga taaggtaaaa tgtattgtta atttagttta ttggtatatg
    79441 agaagatggg atgtaatatt taattggaga aaactgattg tgctgcttag aataatgtga
    79501 tatacatggt ttaaactatg ttgatgaaag atagatttgt ttcaatgtta gatctactct
    79561 tttggttttg atgtagtttg ttatttgatc gttgcgtttt cttcttgtgt tgccataagg
    79621 attagaagga tgtataagat aggttaattt atttctggca taaagaaaaa ctgttgaatt
    79681 atatgtacgt atttctgtga gactcacgtt tgatgatttt gtttttgaag ttgtgtttga
    79741 ttaggtcata gacgtactag ctcatgttgt gttgtggttc tgggttctgt agcttctatt
    79801 ttgcttttac ctataactga tcggcattta tatgtcaagt atcgagactg acttcttgta
    79861 attgtagtgg tgaatgaatg gtgaaaatat tgatttagct acgtattcag aaaaatattt
    79921 gagagattta tgttgaataa atgtcgatgg gtagctaaag attatgcatt atcaatagga
    79981 agtgtgagtt tttatgattt actagcggag atacctgatg atggcccaga atcattcaga
    80041 ctgaaaaatt catatctcac aaaacgacag gagacgtaga gagggttgtg tttgaaattt
    80101 tttcatccct cacttccgtg taacataata atccagtgcg taaacgtagt aatagatgga
    80161 tactctaaag atcgatcaga aggaagtgct atgaacagtt tagtttcaga aaaaagttga
    80221 gacaaccaag atcggctgaa cattatttct tttgtcaaca ttcaaatgac aaaatcagtt
    80281 gtttcccacc gattgatttc ttttcctttt aaattttatt tttcacactt cttctatccc
    80341 atatactaac accgcttatc tgtaactttt tattcccttg agattgaact tcgtcaaact
    80401 aattctagta agagttgaca tcttgagatc attttaagaa tgaagctatc tgatgagatt
    80461 tttgagaaag gtcgaaactg gtcatgagtg ctgaacgttg gtaatgatgt catcgtcata
    80521 ttttttgtcg tagagagctc caaacatatt tcaaccagga aggtatcatt ttcttcgtta
    80581 tttactatga taaattataa tgatcaattg tatttattga tgagaaaaaa cgatatgcag
    80641 tctgaatgac gttatgagta ataggaaact attactcttc taaaaacaga ttgtaactaa
    80701 acaattgtga tatctcgttc ttcatatgat gtatctgata aatttctaat gcctttattc
    80761 actctttaaa tgtaatattg tcagtcaaat cgtatttttc atcgaaataa gaataacgaa
    80821 ggtatgttaa aatacatgaa ttaaaatata tatttttgtt ggtaattata gagggaaaat
    80881 gtcataaata ataacatgaa agaaagaaaa tgagtaatac tcatatttac ttgtgaagta
    80941 aacatgtata ggtaagtaaa attaattgct tttcttgcat tatattttac aattcagatt
    81001 ctcataagac ttattatgca aggctattat taattgcaga actatacata aaaaacaacg
    81061 gcgacaaaag attccaatgc aaactgaatc attttcagaa cgttcaataa gaacaagaga
    81121 ctatctcagt aaaactcgtc agcaaaatgc agaaaactta actctcatct ggttcgacac
    81181 ctcaatcagt gaaaatagtg atgcgaagaa atattcaata tttattgacg aatttcatca
    81241 cattttcaat gacatacatg tatttaatga tatcgatata tttattgatt atataactga
    81301 tattaaaaat gaatatatat ttttgattat taccaattct tcgactatac agactagtct
    81361 tgaacaaata ttgaatcaat taagacaaat tcatttattt tatatattct atgaagagaa
    81421 aacgagcaat caacaagaac tataccttga aaaacataaa aaatgtcgag gtatattctc
    81481 ttctataaca aatatctgtg cacaattacg aaaagatgtt aaaatatgtg aacacaattt
    81541 gatcggtttc aatgttattg gaaatgaaga ttcaactaat gatgagcaag aagcaaattt
    81601 catgtacgca caattactta aagaatatct aaaagatatt gctaataatg aaactagtaa
    81661 tttaacagaa atgattgaat attgtcgtcg aaaatatgtt gataatcacc aagaactcaa
    81721 tcgtattgat gaattggaaa agaattatca aaatcattca tcgatttggt ggtatactcg
    81781 agatggattt atgtataaaa tgttaaataa agcattacga ttacaagata ttgaaacatt
    81841 ttatgctatg cgtttatttg ttaaagaact tcacggacaa cttgtttatt tgcatcatta
    81901 tcaacaaaat aattctatta actcttcaga tttcaatgaa attattctct atcgaggtca
    81961 acaaatgtca tctaatgaat ttcttaaatt gaaaaataat caaggtggtc ttttatcgat
    82021 caatagtttc ttatcaacaa gtaaaaatag agatgtagct gaaatgtttg ctggtaataa
    82081 tgcattattg gatgataata tgactgctgt tctactaaag attcatgcac gaaataatga
    82141 tactgatatg ccagtctttg ctcaaattga tgaaataagt ttctttggtg atggtgaaaa
    82201 tgaagttctc ttttccatgg gaactgtctt tcgcattgaa agtatcatac aacaaaattc
    82261 acatgatgat ttttggcttg ttgaattgac attaacgaac gctaatgatc ctcaattgac
    82321 tgaattaact cgatatatgc gggaacaagt gcaacacgct acaccaagag atcgtctata
    82381 caatttgtta cttaatattg gaaaatatac agaagcgaaa cagtttttac aattagcatt
    82441 gaatgaagtg aataatagtg atcaacaatc tcaagcagca ttacatcatc aaatcggttt
    82501 tatctatcat gaaatgtgag aattagaaaa gtctattaca gaatatgaac aatcacttgc
    82561 aattaaattg tcgtatttat cagatgatga tccagaattt gctcttacat ttgctaatat
    82621 gagtggtgtt tatcgtgaat taggtcaact tgatgttgct cttatatata ttcaacaagc
    82681 tcttgacatt gatcaacgtc attcaaatca tgaaactatt ttagcagctc gatttcattg
    82741 tatgggtatg attttacatg atcaaaataa aatcgatgaa gctattgaac aatttgagaa
    82801 agttttgact atttggatgc gaaatttacc atcaacacat ccaactattg ctgaatcatt
    82861 aaataactta gctactatat attatgaaca aaaacactat gatcaagctt tgaatatgta
    82921 taaaaaatgt ttagatatag aaacaaaatc tttacttatt gaacatccat cattagcaat
    82981 tacttataat aatatcgcgt ttacttatta tcataaaggt ttttatcaag atgcattaga
    83041 tcatagtctt aaagctattg aattaagtac tcgtgcatta ggcgaaagac atccaaatac
    83101 gcaatccttt caaaatacac ttcaaattat tcgtcaaaaa ttaacgtcat taattgagaa
    83161 cgaaaatgag gatcattgat ttcgctgtga ggatataata gcaattaaat tcacatccac
    83221 actcacatcc ttgatattaa atcgatcaaa gtaatctatt aaaaaataaa gattaccatt
    83281 atttataaag tccttcaagt aatcctttct cgattattgt tctcttttct ttctgttctg
    83341 tacctttgta acttatactt tgcgtctagt gctcgttctg catgtgcttc tctaattcgt
    83401 tttctctttt tttgtgtgtt ctttgccatc gactatatcg tattattatt ttgtttgttt
    83461 ttatgttatg tgtaagagga attgtttgat aagaagttat taaatcataa taggatatag
    83521 ataatctgtt tcatcatata agagagaaag gtaaagtatt tctacattaa atcttcaaca
    83581 tgagttatta ttttatcgca gaaaccatac gcatttatgg ataatcatcg tttgcgtgct
    83641 attattttga aattacaaga tcgtcttagt aacgatgatc gaaaacgctt acatttctat
    83701 ctcggcaatg atgtaccacg acgaattcga gatgatccaa cacttagtgg aacacttagt
    83761 ctgatggatt ctctttttga tcaagataaa atcaatgaaa aagattttac ttttttaata
    83821 aatgcatttg atgaaattca atgtattgat gctatgaaat tattaagagg taagtttttt
    83881 gttttgttta ttttaaattt atttcctttt gtattttatt aatctagaat atcgaagaca
    83941 caatcaatca gatggacaaa accaatcagt tgaaagtcta tcaatgataa tgccaccaat
    84001 gttaaatcaa attcttgaag atcaacatca aaatgaagat aaatattcta tgccacaacg
    84061 taagcattta actatattta tattttacat ttatcgaaaa tctaatttag ttctcgttaa
    84121 tgaaaaaaat acttgtggta ataatacaaa tattaatcaa ataccaatga tgaactcaaa
    84181 tgaaaaacca caacctccaa cttacaaaag gaaacaatta gtaaactgaa gaaagatgtg
    84241 gaaatttcta ttattattta tcttattatt gattgttgga tgtggaatat taatattttt
    84301 ttctattaag aatttcattg atattgatcg attgaaaata ttgcataatc tattcattgt
    84361 aagaattcaa ctgttggaaa catcgaataa tcaatctatt gaaaaaattc aagagttaaa
    84421 gtataaaatg gaacaattca gaaaaacacg taattatttt aaccgcgttg tattgaaatc
    84481 taaactcgat tctataaata cttattttct tatgatagca tgaaagtcag ttaaatagtt
    84541 cgatttttaa tgaaacatct ttgccaaata taagaatctc aaagactatc tcggtcttgt
    84601 tagatcttga acaaaaataa ttgtccaaga tttatgatct ataaaatcag tatttgatat
    84661 gttatattta atccttttca tcagtcattc accaaagttc accatcatct atgtttcgcc
    84721 ttttggtcta taaagagaga gttataaaaa cgatcgtctc tgctattcag tttgatattg
    84781 aattttgctt catattttaa ttttatttca gcaccattac gatcacctag tattgatatt
    84841 tatccgaatg caaaatggac agaaaatggt gtcactgtag ctggaggaaa ggaagcaggc
    84901 aataaagcca atcaactcta ccagccacta ggtttatatg ttgatgataa tgaaactgtc
    84961 tatgtctctg agtgggaaaa taatcgtatt acggaatgga aatcgggtgc agagaatggt
    85021 cgagtagttg ctggtggaaa ttcgacttat aaattggcaa acccaagaga tgtgattttg
    85081 gataaaattg gaaatagtct catcatctgc gatcgttcga acagaagagt tgttcaatgg
    85141 cgtcgtgaga atggtacaaa tggagaaacg atgatttcga atatcagttg ttggggttta
    85201 acaatggatg agaagggatc actatatgtc actgatgatg agagacatga agtaaggcga
    85261 tatgaaagag gagaatctga agggatagtg gttgcaggtg gaaaaggagg tggaaaccgt
    85321 ctcgatcaac tctctcagcc tacatatgta tttgtcgatc aagatcgttc agtatatgta
    85381 tctgaatata acaatcatcg tgtgatgaaa tgggaagaag gtgcaaaaca aggaattatt
    85441 gtagctggtg gtcacaatac gggaaatgaa cttaaacaat tgtattttcc tgaaggaatc
    85501 gttgtcgatc gattgggtac agtctacgta gctgatgctg gtaatgctcg aatcatgcgt
    85561 tggatcaaag gagccacaca aggaaatatc attgttggtg gaaaaaatag aggaggacaa
    85621 tcaaatcaat tgaattggcc tgtcggtctg tcattcgata gacacggtaa tttttatgtc
    85681 ggcgatacgc gaaatcatcg agtacaaaag tttattttat cttcaaatga ataagactac
    85741 ttttttaaat ttattaaata ataataatca tcattaatta attgacttgt attgctttta
    85801 gattattgaa aaatctaata cataattcaa attagtgatt gaaaaaaaac gtatttgaaa
    85861 tttaaataag tgtaaaatac ttcatgattt ggatctgtct cactggctca tttattaaga
    85921 atgctttaaa aatgtatgtg gaagatcagc gcgatgacat cgagcaatag attcgagtgt
    85981 gctgattatt cttgcgacgt cttcatccga taagccagca tgcaatgtga gtctcaagat
    86041 agatcgagta gggggtgtag caggtgctac gaatatggca cctgaaatac ctgcattttc
    86101 gaagtagatc tgaagttttt tcgaaagtat atttggtcca ccgttcagac atagaatggg
    86161 acttggcaac gatggctgtt cgacatcaaa ttttaatgtc actgcagcat gacgtacgac
    86221 tcttgcaata tccattagtc tttttcgctt attatctgca ttgtaaatga ttgcgatagc
    86281 acgttgaaga cgttgcaaat cccaagtcat aagtgcacta ctaaatatcg acgatgacga
    86341 tttttctctc acgtacaata cttcctggac acgaccagca ataaatcctg cacgaacaca
    86401 atatgcctta gccagactac ctgtaataaa gtcaatacga tttgtcacat tcgctaatgc
    86461 tgcaagacca cgaccgtgag gtccatacaa tccaattgaa tgagattcat cgactaccaa
    86521 catgcagttg tatagctcct tgagatcaca taattctacc agattggcaa tcgagccttt
    86581 cgccgagtag agagagtcaa caacgatgat accactacca aatttacgaa gattttgttc
    86641 gagatcgtct agacaattat gtttgatctt gtggataata ccacggctgg caccttgcca
    86701 aagtgattca tgggcggcgg tatcgatata gacgtgactc gtcgccggga taactattgc
    86761 ttgaagtaga ccgtaattag cagcatatcc actttgagct aaatatacgc tatctttccc
    86821 gagtatttgc ttcgctaaca agtcagacac ttgatcttga agacaatcct gttgtaaaaa
    86881 tactcctgac atgatgttat ctgatccctg tcgatgaatg ggaactgtct gcttctgact
    86941 caatgaagtt tggaaggccg tgttttcgat ttttggaata acgttgtagg catcaaatat
    87001 acgtgcgtca gaaacaaata aatttggatc gtatgacaaa tgcaaatagt cattgttatc
    87061 gatgtggata ccaattcgat ctggatgcgc taacgaaaga aaatcaatga gaccttttcc
    87121 cgtagtagaa gattcgaaat atttttgcat attttgacga aattgttccc tcatcgagtt
    87181 aactcctcgc gtttgaccaa caggactcgt tgattgtttc cgtgacggaa gtattctggt
    87241 agaagttcca cctgaaaacg caacaagaat aagaatgtaa acatacaact gttcgataga
    87301 tcttttattg aaaatctttt ttagcatatc actcatatat tcataacata acgctatttg
    87361 cgagcacatc agtgttattt caattcgaga caatcaaaga aaccaaccga tctgcactat
    87421 agctttctac gagaggcgtt gttacttaat cgatttttca atgaaataag agaagtcttg
    87481 cacatagatt ttgttacgaa aaatacgaga aaggatggag tatcacacag agatcgatgc
    87541 agtaggtctt accatagtac gatatctgct tgtcgacggt actagctaaa tagttgaaac
    87601 gaacacgatt gtgcacatga cgaaacattt caaataatta gaagaaatat tatctaaaat
    87661 tgtgaaataa agattgctaa tagaaaagtg caaacgaaat agcagcgtca cccttcccgc
    87721 gtttttagag acacactctc agctctctca gaagacgaga agattggaaa gagctgctgt
    87781 aaatatgcaa ctaatggtat atatttaata agacagtgaa ggattgaaat ttaatataga
    87841 taagagtagg catcgtcgtc tcatattcga aagtgatgct gtcgatcaag aaagaacata
    87901 ccgaactcaa acaaaatcag aaaaaacaaa cagcttttat aagtacattc aaccatgact
    87961 caaaaaggta aattttcgcg tcatcaacaa aaagtcatag gaagtgaata gcggagaaca
    88021 ataacacacg taaattaatt gcgtgatgaa acatgatgaa aatcccactc gtatttgaaa
    88081 ttaacgacat acttccgtag tttttcctga tacatgcaaa aatctgtcac ttgatcattt
    88141 gataaagaaa agatactcac acctacacta ttgctacgaa aatatcagtt attgtatcgt
    88201 gatgtaaaga ataataaccg ccgaatggct cactccactg ttatcgcgat ttcgaccttg
    88261 cctatgggta tcatcagacg gagtttacga aacatttcaa caatatgtat caaatgactt
    88321 attctgataa tatttatgtt gagcttttat acgtaatttg atcgctgagt agaagaagca
    88381 tgctaaggtg tgattctatt tgtatttttt ctcttttatt cagtattctt ggaaaaaatg
    88441 ataaccgata atttcattgt tttacggtcg aagatatgat tacaaaaaaa aggcttttta
    88501 cctgaagaga aaatgttcta tagttgtatg aatagattgg cactttgggt ttgccatttg
    88561 gatggcttat ttctctatgg ctgtgagaca aattcaattt cagcgttctt ttctgtagaa
    88621 acttttagtt ttgataatag tgcttgtact ccaatatcgc gaagtactga tttcctcaac
    88681 aaagttcgtc gaaggttttt gaaatgattc ttcttatcga atgtaactag aaatgttttt
    88741 ttagtttgat tcgttatgag aaatttattg aacttgacat gtacacatct cggtgaatat
    88801 ttcgaatgat aaagaaaaag agcaactact gttgtatgca aaacatgaaa ttatcataat
    88861 tatctaagat attgttttat ttgtttttat gcttcattca ttattgtcta gtttttcttt
    88921 gagaagagaa aactaagtag aatcctctgc aacacacatg ttaaagataa ttcactgctg
    88981 aatgccaata gaaacagaca gagaaagatt aaggctattt tctcttttcg tatgaaactc
    89041 attgtaattt ttcaccaaat tttattctat aatctagatt aaaaaagcat ccccttcaaa
    89101 agcattttaa aagttctcgt aaaatccatt cagacgatta gatgcattcg cagataatat
    89161 ctcttgccaa tcccgactta accattcggc taaattcaga caagctaatt tgcccagatc
    89221 catctgtgtc agccagaaaa acacaaagat caacacgata ctaaaacaaa acaatgatta
    89281 aagacaaaat aaactcaact tttcaattaa actaaaagat tacttcatcg gtaaggattg
    89341 acaaaaaggc tcgtaattca tcaggcgaaa tcagaccatc cgatagactg attgttcggt
    89401 tgtagagacc tcttctacct tggtcgagaa tatcgaaggc gcgggcaatg tcggattctc
    89461 gttcctgatt attgcctaac atgaatactt gcaagacttg tatgaactca ttccatgcca
    89521 attttggaac tgatgaagaa acatttgcta caatagaatg aataaacaaa agattacata
    89581 catatgtaat atacctatga atagattatc ctaacctcgt ctgtactctt gttcggttac
    89641 tgtacgagaa tgaataattg tgccgtcttc gatcaattct acagtaacac ttgtaatttg
    89701 accatcagta acttgcgcct tatatttagc agttctaatt gaccacattg ttgatgaagg
    89761 aaaggagaag tttgctatat atattcaata caattcaacc tggcgaaatt atatgaatag
    89821 acttacttgg tcgtacgaat ttccgagaaa gtttcatacc aggagtatct aatattttca
    89881 gcaagcaaac aaaaccacta gctatgatat attatgaaac tgatatactc acaatcagat
    89941 ggaagcagac catattgaga gaaattaaat aatccttgtt gtcgagtcga tctactgctt
    90001 atgtattggt tatctatttt aaaatatcgt aagataaaat cgagtgaaaa tcttgtaata
    90061 ttcaactaac tcgttttaga tttcagagta tgggtgcggg tgtgggtctg tgtgacgtag
    90121 aaagcaataa agatatctca cattcaccca caccctcaag atggtttttg gagaagaata
    90181 ggatatagaa attacaaatg agtcttaccc tgcacgtatc tatctcgact tgatagttca
    90241 taatcgatgg tactttcacg tgtattcgaa tatgataatg cgggtggaga ctagaaaaaa
    90301 aaacgattag atatttttaa cgattatatg aaaaaaaaat ttactagatc ttcaaaaacg
    90361 ccagcattac gagccatttt aataagtgtt gttgaatcta aaagtgaatc cccataacga
    90421 gctacataat tggcaggatc ttctctgata acaccttctc tttcaaattg tcgaactaca
    90481 tgtggttcaa tatgttcata aacaatgatc ttattccgtg gttctggata tgctacagca
    90541 gcacccgaag cctcttcaac aattgtacga cgttcaggta aaggtccata aggaagccat
    90601 cgttcaatga taatatcacc taaatcgtaa gaaaacaaca ataccaaaag tgaaaataat
    90661 tctttttacg tggtttttcc ggagcaggtg gaaaacgttc gatgataact gatcgtggtg
    90721 gaggaggcag agcagctatc tgacgaataa ctataaaatg aaatatattg atgaatctca
    90781 tatacatata tgtaattcaa ctttgttgtt ttttaacctg tttcactggg aatagctggt
    90841 ggtggtgtgg gcggtcgttc acgtaagata agtggaggtg gtgcaacagc agcttgcata
    90901 tattgacgta tgataagtgg tggaagtggt gctggttgag gtgcacgcac ttgtttaata
    90961 atgagtggct aaaatcatat aaacattagt aaaattgtgt ttacaaatat tcgtttgatt
    91021 actcctggtg gtcgaacagc tggtggttga agatatcgaa caagaattcg ttgttgatat
    91081 gttactggtt tgtccactac tgcttttcga ataactaatg gattacgatc cctataaata
    91141 ttaattgctc tttccagata tctatcggtc tcttccaaac tatttgtttc aatcaccgat
    91201 tcattcgtca aatcattagt tactgttaca gttccgcgtg tatcatatgt atttcgttgc
    91261 aatcgtctag tattattacc attaaggtaa atttcacttg tcgatgtttc ataattattt
    91321 cgattcaatc ggctaccact agtattacga aggtacacac cattagtcga tgtttcatac
    91381 gttgaagaag acattccttc attatttgaa gcccattttc gaaattcatc cttatcaatt
    91441 ctatatatgt ataaacttat tattttgaca aaaaattctt gattcttact ttccgtcccg
    91501 attcgtatca atttcttcaa atgaagtatt agtttcaaca atttttggca tttttccaaa
    91561 aagacaaagc acaaatagat tcttaaaata aaataaatga atgaatacta attaatatat
    91621 ctgtcataaa aatagctcgg cgatgcatgt ggtccgatct ttttggaatg attttcgaac
    91681 aaaagcagat ttagacctgt ggttgttagc atttattaaa gcacaaatga attcatctat
    91741 tcgtgaatga tggctcgaaa agatctcaat cttgagcagt ccatgtaaaa ggtttcagtt
    91801 ccttttctct caattttcat agatatctgt atatataatg catccagaag atagtctaga
    91861 taactccttg aaatgtacat tagaattacc atgctaaatt attttcttca cgaattataa
    91921 gaactctatt ggtagccgaa acttagatca gttgatcttg cgttgctaca taatagcgct
    91981 aaatcaagga ttccaataga atgtctttga ttcgtgaaga aaataattga acatggtcaa
    92041 ctttacatac atttgaagag aatatcatac atgcaaaggt ctaccaggat taaacgaaaa
    92101 acaagtgaag cttttgacaa tcttatacta tgaaatgatt tctactggct ctctcgaaaa
    92161 tgtaaatctg accatactgt ttcatccgat tctttctaca tatatacaga gtgagagaga
    92221 gagagagaga gacagataga tatatttttt ttttaaaaac atgtcaatat ggatttcttc
    92281 cctcagtatg taaagcattt aaatcctcaa acatggttta taacatgaga tcatataacg
    92341 ggaaagcaat atatattata tggatgcacg aagtaatgta tattctttat gtgctatatt
    92401 gaaggagaag atgtgattat agctaccgtg atcataattt tgtcgttgct gaagggctct
    92461 tcagataaat attttttatt gcttgatgtg gttcgaaatg cacacaccat aatgtttgtg
    92521 gttatattgg cttaaccaga gtgaagacaa gagggataga ccccatcatt atcaaaattc
    92581 tggttacgcc aatatgtgat gatcttgtat attgaaaatg atcgctgaga aacaaaacga
    92641 taaatggtta gtagcattgc aatctgatga cacctggttg cggcttgcga caaagcaggt
    92701 gtcttctaac aaaaaatttc gggtgtgggt gagggtggtt ttcacccgtt tattcaaaca
    92761 ctcacaccca tccttgatat atccatcttt caataattca aaagaactcg ctcgaatacc
    92821 atctattttt tgttatcatg gtaaacatca gaaatatcct tcgaataacc atcgccaatc
    92881 aagtgaaaag agattgaacg tgcactctgg atttttttac caatataata gacatcataa
    92941 ttcattggca acttgactat tgacaattga taggagaaga gctgtagtaa cgatcagaga
    93001 gaagaatcga agaaggtatt ctgtactatg tttccgcaac gcatgtgtga ttgtaaacga
    93061 ataatcacta ttaagtaggt attaatgaaa ctgatcgttg gcattgactc aatactaata
    93121 ctttcagctc tatccaatca ctaatattga ttgacaacaa caatatcaat ttcgtaataa
    93181 tctgcaccat ctatcgttaa atcttaggca tacaaaaatg aatcaatact attgggttgt
    93241 caacaaagtt ctgtcgttct tttctaaaat cttgtagaat aacatagaaa gttctagaag
    93301 tttccatact aagggtatat atatatagga catgaatgtc tttcgaatga taaaaaaatc
    93361 atcgatatgg acgttgatgt cgaatcagaa atagatcttt ctcatagaga ttcgagtgct
    93421 tttacttcat gaatttcgtt tgggtcacaa agcaacggaa gcagccaaca gcatatgcgg
    93481 tacgatgggt cagggtctag tctccactgg taacgcgcaa cgttggttca atcatttcaa
    93541 gaatggggat ttagaactcg acgatgtacc tcgatccggt cgaccaatgg aactggatgt
    93601 ggatcttcta aagcagctta tcgaacaaga tcctcgatcg actttacggt gtttagcaga
    93661 gcagcttggg tgttctcata ctacggtgga aaaacatctg aaagaattag gcaagacctg
    93721 gaaatatgga gtatggatac ctcatgaatt atcgtcacat caactgcaac agagagttga
    93781 tacatgtatg gatttaatca catctcatcg caactatcaa tggttatcca atctgattac
    93841 tggcgatgag aagtgggtgt tgaatgttaa ttacacgcgt ggacgtcagt ggttgagcac
    93901 tggtcaaaca ggcgtagcaa caccgaagac tgatccacat cctaagaagt tgatgctgag
    93961 tgtctggtgg agtattaaag gagttattca ttgggaaatt ctactaaata gttacaccat
    94021 cactactgat ctgtactgtc aacaactgga tcgggttgca cagaaactcg aaggaaagca
    94081 ggatcgagtt tattttttac atgataacgc aagaccacac attgcacagt tgacccgtga
    94141 aaaattattg aagcttggtt ggattacggt tcctcatcca ccttattctc ctgacttggc
    94201 tccaacagac taccatttgt ttcgttctct ttcgaatgat ttacgtgaca aaaaattcaa
    94261 agacgaaagc gatgtcaaac ggagcttgtc aagttctttg atgaaaaatc tcaggacttc
    94321 tacgagcgcg ggatcatgtc tctgccagaa cgttcgcgac aagtggtaga tagtaatggt
    94381 aaatatatat ctgaaaacta gttgtagttt tgaagtgaaa aaacaaaaat aaaatttttg
    94441 aaaaaaacgc caaaactttg ttgacaacct aatagttcga tataatacat aactgacgaa
    94501 aatactagaa tgtacaccta aacgtcacat ttccgtcgaa aattaataat agcatgcaac
    94561 gctaacgatt gatacctcac ttgacataaa tttgaaaaat atgtctgtca gattcgcaaa
    94621 aacgggtttg aacgggaccg ggatcaggac aaaaaatctt cgtcccgctg gacactacac
    94681 atcatatctt caacaatgtc acacaattca actcggggtc accatcttta tttgatattg
    94741 agttcagtta tacagatacc ccaccctcaa gatgcattgg tactggtgca tggctaaata
    94801 tatgggaatc ctgagggtga gggtgatggg agaggaaaca ccctcaccct caagatatct
    94861 tttgtttttt tttcttgaca ttaggtatta acattactat cgtattgata aaatactctt
    94921 gtaatatcat acttctgtat ccgtacccga ctaatcgttg tctctctacg agtatcagat
    94981 tttttagttc gtaatttctc aaaagcgata cttttcaaaa aaatatgtag ctaataaatg
    95041 aaataaatag cttacttgtt tctaacagca tttcgttaat ttttttctca tgtaaatagc
    95101 taatttaaat ccagcgatat ttaaagatta ttataactat ttacaaaatt aaatagctac
    95161 tcaataataa tgtacaaatc ttaaatatat taaatagtca attcgtttat tatcatgtaa
    95221 cgaactatgt aaagtcgagt gcaatttaaa ctaaatcata gacatttaaa aaattagatt
    95281 gttattcaac gataatacac atacttaaaa atatctcatt tttatgtgta gtttcatttg
    95341 atattatttt attctactca cctatttttc tagaaaacaa ctttgatggt agtttcaatt
    95401 cttttcattt gaaattaata aaaagaaatg aagttctcct gttatattca gactttacac
    95461 gtctgtcccc taaccgaaga aaattattcg caataaataa atagttattc tcccagagag
    95521 attgacaata aataagtact tcaatattat tgaaagtaag tgtatcgcta ttaaattctc
    95581 tcacacattt ctattcgcta tcattgtcaa agttctcgat gcaaaaattg tacatctctt
    95641 gagaatgagt cgtggttcag cgatctcata ttttcaatag tgcaatacta gtgttttgga
    95701 ctttttcgga cacaatttga gctatagaaa gtctaattgc gccgttggat agagctcatc
    95761 gagttgtact tgacaatgtt ttttttagac tgtactattt agttatcttt atattttgat
    95821 tgatattatt ctgattttat ttgacagttt tcatcatcac atatatcact ttgctcatct
    95881 catattgtat aatcaataga agacagaaat tatgcgcata tcgtagaaaa aattttcttt
    95941 gagtaataaa taaaagagaa tgaatacctt gtatcaaggg ctgttttttc cttggtcata
    96001 cttgcataga aaaaggaaga caaaaaaaac cgttctatgt atcaacagct aaagcttcac
    96061 atggatgacg cattaccatc gtgatctatg gccggctttt tctctctttt ctcgacgaca
    96121 tagaatgatg ctcacacgat aaatataatc tttcctccct ctgaaaagaa aaatattggg
    96181 cttttgcatt tgcgctgctc tacataccat ggtatatctt tgttgtaacc aattaagcca
    96241 ttttttgtgc atagagagat acgaggagaa cgcttcagta atttctgacg agcagtagag
    96301 gggatttttt tcgtacgttt ttctttcctc ccgcttggtg gtatataggg cctgcaatat
    96361 agcagcaaaa tcacaaaaca ttttttttca tccatccaaa tcgtcaacaa tcaatcgtca
    96421 caagtaaatg gctcgtatca atgtaatcgt ttggtttgct gtcgtattgg caattaccgt
    96481 tgtaatttgc caggcgctcc cacagatggc cgacgattcc ggcgaaggca actacctggc
    96541 ggagaaatga ttgacccttc gtgaatggct tgacgttttg gtttcgaaac gtaaggattg
    96601 tagttgtaat ggtgatcatc gttgttgttc tgattgttgt cccaatcacc gttgttcttg
    96661 taacttttct tcttgtcgtt gttattaagt ctgagtatgt tgtatcactc gtgttttgat
    96721 gggagctcat tgctatattt ttcttttgta ggacaaatgg cttcaataca aataggcaaa
    96781 gaaaaaaaca caaacattct cataaactat tatcgtcatc ctcatcgagc tttatcctct
    96841 aggaggcatt gcacgtaagc cacgcctaat ttagcatacc cttgctcaat gaccatctcc
    96901 gattgggccc atatttttac agtaggtaga ccatgttatg ttaggaagaa acccaaaatt
    96961 tcagctcaaa cgaataagcc gttctggaga tataagtgtt acaagtgtca tgggtagagc
    97021 acatatgaga ggaattttag gccaattgtt gtaactaaaa tttcaatatc tcaagaaaga
    97081 taaaagatag aaccctgatt tttttatcgt gagtactacc agtgatgggc tatcgattga
    97141 tggtaataaa agtacgtgat gttaggattt ttcccattcg gtattagagg gtcgttgggg
    97201 taggtatcta ggacacatcg ataggatcag cgctgtggga tgttctgaga ctagtttcat
    97261 ctgaaagagc acatcagaat gcaccgattt ctatcttcaa aagtttgtgg aaatgaattt
    97321 tggtataaaa aaaaattcaa taatatgtat cattcacagg ggttttgggt aaatagtagt
    97381 gctcaatatt ttaaaaatcc tgtaagaaaa ccgtttcgct cttcaaaaac tgaccccata
    97441 ttctgatagc ccatgaaatt ctgaacaaat ccatatataa acattgtaag tttaacctat
    97501 tttgtaagaa caaacttaga gaacattaaa tgctgcttat atatgaaaaa tataaaaatg
    97561 aatattttta cttttctctc tgttttttca cattttttca actgtgttgg tagttaatga
    97621 aaagtcaaac tataaattct gatagcgcgt caaattctgt accttctgat ataaaactca
    97681 aatggcaaga tgtctccgtc agtgttctat gtgacccata ttggatcgac gcagtcagat
    97741 agggctctaa aattatccat atctaggcaa tttagttata tggtgttagt ttcttaacaa
    97801 aataactggc atattcggat tcaggataaa aaacagctct agatgacaat attttctatg
    97861 ggaaaaaaaa tcatcgaaat attctgccgt acccccctac agagaatttt tggacaaaaa
    97921 attgactgtg gtccccccag gcttcgtata catgaaaatt tcttttgcag aaaagtatgt
    97981 ttcttaatgc agtttttccc gctgattccg aatataatat ttcttttttt ctcagatgct
    98041 gctataaaac gaaaacagca aaatatgaac cgttctctat gttgttatca gaaaacgtat
    98101 acaatatggg tcacatagaa cactgacgga gacatcttgc catttgagtt ttatatcaga
    98161 aggtacagaa tttgacgcgc tatcagaatt tatagtttga cttttcatta actaccaaca
    98221 cagttgaaaa aatgtgaaaa aacagagaga aaagtaaaaa tattcatttt tatatttttc
    98281 atatataagc agcatttaat gttctctaag tttgttctta caaaataggt taaacttaca
    98341 atgtttatat atggatttgt tcagaatttc atgggctatc agaatatggg gtcagttttt
    98401 gaagagcgaa acggttttct tacaggattt ttaaaatatt gagcactact atttacccaa
    98461 aacccctgtg aatgatacat attattgaat ttttttttat accaaaattc atttccacaa
    98521 acttttgaag atagaaatcg gtgcattctg atgtgctctt tcagatgaaa ctagtctcag
    98581 aacatcccac agcgctgatc ctatcgatgt gtcctagata cctaccccaa cgaccctcta
    98641 ataccgaatg ggaaaaatcc taacatcacg tacttttatt accatcaatc gatagcccat
    98701 cactggtagt actcacgata aaaaaatcag
//
