# Supplementary material for: Bdelloid rotifers deploy horizontally acquired biosynthetic genes against a fungal pathogen
Source: Nat Commun. 2024 Jul 18;15:5787. doi: 10.1038/s41467-024-49919-1 (PMC11258130; doi:10.1038/s41467-024-49919-1)
Supplement: Supplementary file 15 — Supplementary Data 11 [file 41467_2024_49919_MOESM15_ESM.zip › project g48151 gene model/cluster_gbks/cluster_1.0.gbk]

LOCUS       AVAG00591_-_gene       23409 bp    DNA              UNK 01-JAN-1980
DEFINITION  AVAG00591_-_gene_g48151.t1 BGC Cluster: 1.0 Created with SeMPI 2.0.
ACCESSION   AVAG00591_-_gene_g48151.t1
VERSION     AVAG00591_-_gene_g48151.t1
KEYWORDS    .
SOURCE      
  ORGANISM  .
            .
FEATURES             Location/Qualifiers
     CDS             1..813
                     /note="ID=1_1;partial=10;start_type=Edge;rbs_motif=None;rbs
                     _spacer=None;gc_cont=0.369;conf=100.00;score=105.83;cscore=
                     102.61;sscore=3.22;rscore=0.00;uscore=0.00;tscore=3.22;"
                     /locus_tag="AVAG00591_-_gene_g48151.t1_1"
                     /strand="1"
                     /translation="MTSKVIAQEPIAVVAIACEFAGDIHSATDLWHVLEQSKDVGSAIP
                     QERADLASFSAHMVNQDKDNQLSQNLIRGGYFLSNAQWDTFEQSFFGLSNNEALSIDPA
                     HRLLMLKFVHLIEDAGYTLEKMYGSRTSVHIGQFSTDNALTVSRMKPEFRLRLHGPNAS
                     LYNAAARLAYHFNLNGPNVSLDVACSSSLEAVRQAIQTLRAGEADMAVCGGVNAVYTPE
                     NILSGSLIGAQSPDGRSRSFSIDANGYAKGNIHIYYISLDIILMIYFR*"
     BGC_Domain      25..759
                     /index=1
                     /bitscore="188.3"
                     /evalue="2e-58"
                     /locus_id=1
                     /locus_tag="KSQ_PKS"
                     /prot_end=253
                     /prot_seq="EPIAVVAIACEFAGDIHSATDLWHVLEQSKDVGSAIPQERADLASFSA
                     HMVNQDKDNQLSQNLIRGGYFLSNAQWDTFEQSFFGLSNNEALSIDPAHRLLMLKFVHL
                     IEDAGYTLEKMYGSRTSVHIGQFSTDNALTVSRMKPEFRLRLHGPNASLYNAAARLAYH
                     FNLNGPNVSLDVACSSSLEAVRQAIQTLRAGEADMAVCGGVNAVYTPENILSGSLIGAQ
                     SPDGRSRSFSIDANGYAKGN"
                     /prot_start=8
                     /type="KSQ_PKS"
                     /module=False
                     /module_type="unknown"
                     /reduction="unknown"
                     /module_index="nan"
                     /end_part=False
                     /start_part=False
                     /trans_AT=False
                     /epi="unknown"
                     /MT=False
                     /M_start="nan"
                     /M_end="nan"
                     /duplicate=False
                     /specificity
                     /probability="0.0"
                     /specificity_all
                     /is_postmod=False
                     /pm_type
                     /pm_domain_type
                     /block_id="nan"
                     /corr_domain_id=0
                     /cluster_id="nan"
                     /substructure="nan"
                     /cluster_id_ori=1
                     /block_id_ori="2.0"
                     /CDS id="AVAG00591_-_gene_g48151.t1_1"
     Post-Mod_Domain 25..756
                     /index=0
                     /bitscore="161.6"
                     /domain_id=0
                     /evalue="2.3e-50"
                     /locus_id=1
                     /locus_tag="PF00109_5-Ring_PM"
                     /prot_end=252
                     /prot_seq="EPIAVVAIACEFAGDIHSATDLWHVLEQSKDVGSAIPQERADLASFSA
                     HMVNQDKDNQLSQNLIRGGYFLSNAQWDTFEQSFFGLSNNEALSIDPAHRLLMLKFVHL
                     IEDAGYTLEKMYGSRTSVHIGQFSTDNALTVSRMKPEFRLRLHGPNASLYNAAARLAYH
                     FNLNGPNVSLDVACSSSLEAVRQAIQTLRAGEADMAVCGGVNAVYTPENILSGSLIGAQ
                     SPDGRSRSFSIDANGYAKG"
                     /prot_start=8
                     /type="PF00109_5-Ring_PM"
                     /module=False
                     /module_type="unknown"
                     /reduction="unknown"
                     /module_index="nan"
                     /end_part=False
                     /start_part=False
                     /trans_AT=False
                     /epi="unknown"
                     /MT=False
                     /M_start="nan"
                     /M_end="nan"
                     /duplicate=False
                     /specificity
                     /probability=0
                     /specificity_all
                     /is_postmod=True
                     /pm_type="5-Ring"
                     /pm_domain_type="PF00109"
                     /cluster_id="1.0"
                     /CDS id="AVAG00591_-_gene_g48151.t1_1"
     CDS             1019..1606
                     /note="ID=1_2;partial=00;start_type=GTG;rbs_motif=None;rbs_
                     spacer=None;gc_cont=0.345;conf=99.99;score=39.05;cscore=43.
                     51;sscore=-4.45;rscore=-1.19;uscore=0.50;tscore=-3.12;"
                     /locus_tag="AVAG00591_-_gene_g48151.t1_2"
                     /strand="1"
                     /translation="MEAHGTGTPVGDPIEANALGQFFHRSSMDPPLLIGSIKSNLGHTE
                     GAAGIAALIKVAMCMRHRAIPPNMHFTALNPKIEAQRYNLHVVQHYVPFPSVTNNPTII
                     GINSFGMGGNTTHAIVEEYRPQQKKLLNGFHHNHNDQNKLELKQSFVFLFSSKFKFFYS
                     YSFHYFLVLFSKKSRITCQTSRTIQYMVTRNV*"
     BGC_Domain      1022..1387
                     /index=5
                     /bitscore="140.3"
                     /evalue="8.9e-44"
                     /locus_id=2
                     /locus_tag="KS_PKS"
                     /prot_end=123
                     /prot_seq="EAHGTGTPVGDPIEANALGQFFHRSSMDPPLLIGSIKSNLGHTEGAAG
                     IAALIKVAMCMRHRAIPPNMHFTALNPKIEAQRYNLHVVQHYVPFPSVTNNPTIIGINS
                     FGMGGNTTHAIVEEY"
                     /prot_start=1
                     /type="KS_PKS"
                     /module=True
                     /module_type="pks"
                     /reduction="alkyl"
                     /module_index="1.0"
                     /end_part=False
                     /start_part=False
                     /trans_AT=False
                     /epi="unknown"
                     /MT=False
                     /M_start="1021.0"
                     /M_end="8165.0"
                     /duplicate=False
                     /specificity="malonyl"
                     /probability="0.0"
                     /specificity_all="malonyl (0.592); methylmalonyl (0.276);
                     ethylmalonyl (0.077); methoxymalonyl (0.055); "
                     /is_postmod=False
                     /pm_type
                     /pm_domain_type
                     /block_id="1.0"
                     /corr_domain_id=1
                     /cluster_id="1.0"
                     /substructure="CC"
                     /cluster_id_ori=1
                     /block_id_ori="2.0"
                     /CDS id="AVAG00591_-_gene_g48151.t1_2"
     Post-Mod_Domain 1022..1231
                     /index=4
                     /bitscore="96.5"
                     /domain_id=1
                     /evalue="9.9e-31"
                     /locus_id=2
                     /locus_tag="PF02801_6-Ring_PM"
                     /prot_end=71
                     /prot_seq="EAHGTGTPVGDPIEANALGQFFHRSSMDPPLLIGSIKSNLGHTEGAAG
                     IAALIKVAMCMRHRAIPPNMHF"
                     /prot_start=1
                     /type="PF02801_6-Ring_PM"
                     /module=False
                     /module_type="unknown"
                     /reduction="unknown"
                     /module_index="nan"
                     /end_part=False
                     /start_part=False
                     /trans_AT=False
                     /epi="unknown"
                     /MT=False
                     /M_start="nan"
                     /M_end="nan"
                     /duplicate=False
                     /specificity
                     /probability=0
                     /specificity_all
                     /is_postmod=True
                     /pm_type="6-Ring"
                     /pm_domain_type="PF02801"
                     /cluster_id="1.0"
                     /CDS id="AVAG00591_-_gene_g48151.t1_2"
     BGC_Module      1022..8165
                     /block_id="1.0"
                     /block_id_ori="2.0"
                     /cluster_id="1.0"
                     /cluster_id_ori=1
                     /domain_id="1 , 2 , 3 , 4 , 5 , 6"
                     /end_part=False
                     /epi="unknown"
                     /locus_tag="pks"
                     /module_index="1.0"
                     /module_type="pks"
                     /reduction="alkyl"
                     /specificity="malonyl"
                     /specificity_all="malonyl (0.592); methylmalonyl (0.276);
                     ethylmalonyl (0.077); methoxymalonyl (0.055); "
                     /start_part=False
                     /types="KS_PKS , AT_PKS , DH2_PKS , ER_PKS , KR_PKS , ACP"
     BGC_Block       1022..21303
                     /block_id="1.0"
                     /block_id_ori="2.0"
                     /cluster_id="1.0"
                     /cluster_id_ori=1
                     /full_structure="CCC(=O)N[C@H](CCCC(=O)O)C(=O)N[C@H](Cc1ccc
                     cc1)C(=O)Oc1c(O)c(ccc1)C(=O)N[C@H](CCCC(=O)O)C(=O)N[C@H](CC
                     CC(=O)O)C(=O)N[C@H](Cc1ccccc1)C(=O)N[C@H](CCCC(=O)O)C(=O)N[
                     C@H](CCCC(=O)O)C(=O)N[C@H](CCCC(=O)O)C(=O)Oc1c(O)c(ccc1)"
                     /locus_tag="pks-nrps"
                     /module_index="1 , 2 , 3 , 4 , 5 , 6 , 7 , 8 , 9 , 10 , 11"
                     /module_type="pks-nrps"
     BGC_Cluster     1022..21303
                     /block_id="1"
                     /block_id_ori="2.0"
                     /cluster_id="1.0"
                     /full_structure="CCC(=O)N[C@H](CCCC(=O)O)C(=O)N[C@H](Cc1ccc
                     cc1)C(=O)Oc1c(O)c(ccc1)C(=O)N[C@H](CCCC(=O)O)C(=O)N[C@H](CC
                     CC(=O)O)C(=O)N[C@H](Cc1ccccc1)C(=O)N[C@H](CCCC(=O)O)C(=O)N[
                     C@H](CCCC(=O)O)C(=O)N[C@H](CCCC(=O)O)C(=O)Oc1c(O)c(ccc1)"
                     /locus_tag="pks-nrps"
     Post-Mod_Domain 1241..1408
                     /index=6
                     /bitscore="36.8"
                     /domain_id=2
                     /evalue="4.1e-12"
                     /locus_id=2
                     /locus_tag="PF16197_6-Ring#5-Ring_PM"
                     /prot_end=130
                     /prot_seq="NPKIEAQRYNLHVVQHYVPFPSVTNNPTIIGINSFGMGGNTTHAIVEE
                     YRPQQKKL"
                     /prot_start=74
                     /type="PF16197_6-Ring#5-Ring_PM"
                     /module=False
                     /module_type="unknown"
                     /reduction="unknown"
                     /module_index="nan"
                     /end_part=False
                     /start_part=False
                     /trans_AT=False
                     /epi="unknown"
                     /MT=False
                     /M_start="nan"
                     /M_end="nan"
                     /duplicate=False
                     /specificity
                     /probability=0
                     /specificity_all
                     /is_postmod=True
                     /pm_type="6-Ring#5-Ring"
                     /pm_domain_type="PF16197"
                     /cluster_id="1.0"
                     /CDS id="AVAG00591_-_gene_g48151.t1_2"
     CDS             1599..6992
                     /note="ID=1_3;partial=00;start_type=ATG;rbs_motif=None;rbs_
                     spacer=None;gc_cont=0.356;conf=99.99;score=590.12;cscore=58
                     4.87;sscore=5.25;rscore=-1.19;uscore=0.98;tscore=4.21;"
                     /locus_tag="AVAG00591_-_gene_g48151.t1_3"
                     /strand="1"
                     /translation="MSDKINDDSDTFLARISKQLLLKRTISYEHLAIFISTDLAQLQNQ
                     IDAFLAQKNTSGLLLTTRPMLSSRKICFVYSGQGPQWWAMGRQLYKNEPVFRQWIQRID
                     AELTKINEDKWQLLDELMETKDEKTSRINDTNIAQPSIFAIQVALTALLNSWQIFPDTI
                     VSHSAGEQAAAFVSGRITLEEAIRIVYNRSRLQNRNTRQGGRMLAVSMSEEQVREDLLK
                     GIEHLVSIAVINSPHSVTLSGDEKTIDELFEILTTFHPNVFKARLRIENAFHSHQMDLF
                     NIQNEMLSTLGDISGLPLQDPQQMFNVQCSKARLYSSVYGGYVNEHTPLNAHHWWANVR
                     ECVRFYDAMTSIIQDDAADIFLEISPHPVLATSIDECCELHSLKHLTLPTLKRKEDEQT
                     TLLTSLTQLTSSPIVWQHYLESREIKSTDNDSELFETFPSYAFNTTSCWYESKDSVIER
                     LSYRLPSHPLLGIRQWTQQTNPTWRSLININLPQHAFLKDHKIQDAILFPASGYIELAL
                     TASRQLLSSTDDSQSIIVFEQVEFINALVLTEHELTEIFTQIVMPMREWFIYSRPWTTA
                     GQDCIRTSGMSGVDVLKSFTDTKLLNQHSLNEFTLHARGQIKIGDDKQQLPLLTDVPID
                     RDLCSTLEPDNVYTHLMSRGYQYGPLFRLMQSLHNTQSIVEGEIDCTIASQDNAPVYHL
                     IHPAVLDACLHPALAILPGISTTFIPVSINKITIYGEISTLNSPVQVRAAYHDNICGIA
                     KQRTYEFDCTICSNDTEMRKPLVSFDRITIQQVQGSQSGQWASNTSVFDKLNILVDLPN
                     QELTTHLDTIMDNYCLKTVWNDERIRIGAADLLPSTEYIIKAHIDSTGNADLIESVEPL
                     NLLAAYYAQMALEDLTLVPIQEQQQESLLAACRSLTIDSKAKPTYHSTQIYLMQLLRQF
                     PRLKPILSVLSTCGQNLRQVLSGQYDGIDVLLGDEKMESELQEIQSLISSHQTYFIFDI
                     LNQYLQEKFGKLLAERKLRIFWLGSGNNSDDLRVLLLLLDLSEKTDILIDINYTNSNPH
                     VLEQVEKTFTTQLKDQNRIRIIYDDKFDLFNNENNKNMIVESYDIIFGANKLQGNQDLS
                     YSLVILRQLLVPNGLLLLLELTDAPLYFDIIYGLIDQWWSPVDHRRALLNINQWTRTIR
                     EIDGFETVQTRNTSFGNSFIVVQKSTSSKVLSMLEERQSQAWLIFDDDSTPSMGNALKS
                     LLPSVNITLLHASNSSSDNICSKIEEMMTTYAQVHIIFAWSLNQKSVNDDSEMAIAQYE
                     TNICDTFIHILQTIQTAEPQSHPFVYVITQNVQPGAGSDINPIGSPLIGLARSLALEYE
                     QHHLKLIDLQSKSSPALIPSLVRTLAEHLIISRYADDLDEIVLQHDKQTDTIHRLEWHY
                     EMLQEKQDINESVKSEQTTIIPHNDADQQPFRLQVAPSRFLDDLTWVPDVKKNILHTDK
                     IEVRVHCVGINFRDVLKSSGRYPYMRPFAQTSNDQAMVDRDTEPGIDFIGTVARTHSNE
                     KVKVGDRVFGMAPGVFHSHVHLSPNEYVRIPDDCNHFTDEQLAALPNACMTVLYSLKYR
                     VNLQPGQTVLVHAATGGTGQACIQYCQSIGARVLATAGTDEKRRFLREHYGIEHVFNSR
                     DLSFVNGVRALLPNGVDIIVNSLSGSFLQESVKLLASQGHFIEWGKRDLFDKKKLSMFD
                     LRDDCSFHVIDITSLYVHRRDIFGQLIEELLQLIIKGVFKPIEPTQAYEPSDIIDIFKQ
                     CNNGQMSGKFVLRLTNSQQPLNLNCQSPPQCTEGSIYFSYF*"
     BGC_Domain      1818..2777
                     /index=7
                     /bitscore="239.1"
                     /evalue="1e-73"
                     /locus_id=3
                     /locus_tag="AT_PKS"
                     /prot_end=393
                     /prot_seq="VYSGQGPQWWAMGRQLYKNEPVFRQWIQRIDAELTKINEDKWQLLDEL
                     METKDEKTSRINDTNIAQPSIFAIQVALTALLNSWQIFPDTIVSHSAGEQAAAFVSGRI
                     TLEEAIRIVYNRSRLQNRNTRQGGRMLAVSMSEEQVREDLLKGIEHLVSIAVINSPHSV
                     TLSGDEKTIDELFEILTTFHPNVFKARLRIENAFHSHQMDLFNIQNEMLSTLGDISGLP
                     LQDPQQMFNVQCSKARLYSSVYGGYVNEHTPLNAHHWWANVRECVRFYDAMTSIIQDDA
                     ADIFLEISPHPVLATSIDECCELHSLKHLTLPTLKR"
                     /prot_start=73
                     /type="AT_PKS"
                     /module=True
                     /module_type="pks"
                     /reduction="alkyl"
                     /module_index="1.0"
                     /end_part=False
                     /start_part=False
                     /trans_AT=False
                     /epi="unknown"
                     /MT=False
                     /M_start="1021.0"
                     /M_end="8165.0"
                     /duplicate=False
                     /specificity="malonyl"
                     /probability="0.0"
                     /specificity_all="malonyl (0.592); methylmalonyl (0.276);
                     ethylmalonyl (0.077); methoxymalonyl (0.055); "
                     /is_postmod=False
                     /pm_type
                     /pm_domain_type
                     /block_id="1.0"
                     /corr_domain_id=2
                     /cluster_id="1.0"
                     /substructure="CC"
                     /cluster_id_ori=1
                     /block_id_ori="2.0"
                     /CDS id="AVAG00591_-_gene_g48151.t1_3"
     BGC_Domain      3075..3794
                     /index=9
                     /bitscore="75.3"
                     /evalue="5.8e-24"
                     /locus_id=3
                     /locus_tag="DH2_PKS"
                     /prot_end=732
                     /prot_seq="HAFLKDHKIQDAILFPASGYIELALTASRQLLSSTDDSQSIIVFEQVE
                     FINALVLTEHELTEIFTQIVMPMREWFIYSRPWTTAGQDCIRTSGMSGVDVLKSFTDTK
                     LLNQHSLNEFTLHARGQIKIGDDKQQLPLLTDVPIDRDLCSTLEPDNVYTHLMSRGYQY
                     GPLFRLMQSLHNTQSIVEGEIDCTIASQDNAPVYHLIHPAVLDACLHPALAILPGISTT
                     FIPVSINKITIYGEI"
                     /prot_start=492
                     /type="DH2_PKS"
                     /module=True
                     /module_type="pks"
                     /reduction="alkyl"
                     /module_index="1.0"
                     /end_part=False
                     /start_part=False
                     /trans_AT=False
                     /epi="unknown"
                     /MT=False
                     /M_start="1021.0"
                     /M_end="8165.0"
                     /duplicate=False
                     /specificity="malonyl"
                     /probability="0.0"
                     /specificity_all="malonyl (0.592); methylmalonyl (0.276);
                     ethylmalonyl (0.077); methoxymalonyl (0.055); "
                     /is_postmod=False
                     /pm_type
                     /pm_domain_type
                     /block_id="1.0"
                     /corr_domain_id=3
                     /cluster_id="1.0"
                     /substructure="CC"
                     /cluster_id_ori=1
                     /block_id_ori="2.0"
                     /CDS id="AVAG00591_-_gene_g48151.t1_3"
     BGC_Domain      5964..6893
                     /index=10
                     /bitscore="199.3"
                     /evalue="9.1e-62"
                     /locus_id=3
                     /locus_tag="ER_PKS"
                     /prot_end=1765
                     /prot_seq="ILHTDKIEVRVHCVGINFRDVLKSSGRYPYMRPFAQTSNDQAMVDRDT
                     EPGIDFIGTVARTHSNEKVKVGDRVFGMAPGVFHSHVHLSPNEYVRIPDDCNHFTDEQL
                     AALPNACMTVLYSLKYRVNLQPGQTVLVHAATGGTGQACIQYCQSIGARVLATAGTDEK
                     RRFLREHYGIEHVFNSRDLSFVNGVRALLPNGVDIIVNSLSGSFLQESVKLLASQGHFI
                     EWGKRDLFDKKKLSMFDLRDDCSFHVIDITSLYVHRRDIFGQLIEELLQLIIKGVFKPI
                     EPTQAYEPSDIIDIFKQCNNGQMSGK"
                     /prot_start=1455
                     /type="ER_PKS"
                     /module=True
                     /module_type="pks"
                     /reduction="alkyl"
                     /module_index="1.0"
                     /end_part=False
                     /start_part=False
                     /trans_AT=False
                     /epi="unknown"
                     /MT=False
                     /M_start="1021.0"
                     /M_end="8165.0"
                     /duplicate=False
                     /specificity="malonyl"
                     /probability="0.0"
                     /specificity_all="malonyl (0.592); methylmalonyl (0.276);
                     ethylmalonyl (0.077); methoxymalonyl (0.055); "
                     /is_postmod=False
                     /pm_type
                     /pm_domain_type
                     /block_id="1.0"
                     /corr_domain_id=4
                     /cluster_id="1.0"
                     /substructure="CC"
                     /cluster_id_ori=1
                     /block_id_ori="2.0"
                     /CDS id="AVAG00591_-_gene_g48151.t1_3"
     CDS             7041..8651
                     /note="ID=1_4;partial=00;start_type=ATG;rbs_motif=AGGAG;rbs
                     _spacer=5-10bp;gc_cont=0.364;conf=99.99;score=205.40;cscore
                     =188.54;sscore=16.86;rscore=10.75;uscore=1.15;tscore=4.21;"
                     /locus_tag="AVAG00591_-_gene_g48151.t1_4"
                     /strand="1"
                     /translation="MFPFEVCHQGTILISGGCGGLGLTMSRWMIEKRCVKRLMLMSRRS
                     VAQIEQVDNPEYGEWQRLQQAAKTYDAHIDLVQIDVTNFEDVRNLIEQLSQTPYPIRGI
                     IHSAVVQEDRSLGKLSQENLTHVLGPKARGAWNLHRASELAAPSLHFFVLFSSIRNHMI
                     DLASGGYNAGNQFLDILARYRAEKLNLPALSVSLPAVSGAGMFHRHREMLTSLQNTSGF
                     ELVPTVGVFELIDRFHVNQKSCPCPIIFAANWKQLYENRDKLVTHQLRKIAIQQYTIAN
                     GSSMSTISLDDVDSFDSIYDKLETIVERTQITVARLLGASSNDQISLDRSLVSQGMDSL
                     AAVSLYNWLGQETNIFIPLADLLQGLSIQTIAEQVHKKLHKKKRTDTESNDSGIDFHIE
                     SIEDNETKLSNNLSYTGTENILCIRRPINSECPILFYILPNSTSDNTHMSEIIVEKISK
                     NNNFPLPAAIYTINKPQASMTKDITKIANMMIAQMRRIQPYGPYKLVTTGGEQGEVLAS
                     EMTNQLKQHSVDSTIQLLS*"
     BGC_Domain      7071..7637
                     /index=11
                     /bitscore="112.9"
                     /evalue="2.5e-35"
                     /locus_id=4
                     /locus_tag="KR_PKS"
                     /prot_end=199
                     /prot_seq="TILISGGCGGLGLTMSRWMIEKRCVKRLMLMSRRSVAQIEQVDNPEYG
                     EWQRLQQAAKTYDAHIDLVQIDVTNFEDVRNLIEQLSQTPYPIRGIIHSAVVQEDRSLG
                     KLSQENLTHVLGPKARGAWNLHRASELAAPSLHFFVLFSSIRNHMIDLASGGYNAGNQF
                     LDILARYRAEKLNLPALSVSLPA"
                     /prot_start=10
                     /type="KR_PKS"
                     /module=True
                     /module_type="pks"
                     /reduction="alkyl"
                     /module_index="1.0"
                     /end_part=False
                     /start_part=False
                     /trans_AT=False
                     /epi="unknown"
                     /MT=False
                     /M_start="1021.0"
                     /M_end="8165.0"
                     /duplicate=False
                     /specificity="malonyl"
                     /probability="0.0"
                     /specificity_all="malonyl (0.592); methylmalonyl (0.276);
                     ethylmalonyl (0.077); methoxymalonyl (0.055); "
                     /is_postmod=False
                     /pm_type
                     /pm_domain_type
                     /block_id="1.0"
                     /corr_domain_id=5
                     /cluster_id="1.0"
                     /substructure="CC"
                     /cluster_id_ori=1
                     /block_id_ori="2.0"
                     /CDS id="AVAG00591_-_gene_g48151.t1_4"
     BGC_Domain      7980..8165
                     /index=12
                     /bitscore="32.2"
                     /evalue="1.4e-10"
                     /locus_id=4
                     /locus_tag="ACP"
                     /prot_end=375
                     /prot_seq="VARLLGASSNDQISLDRSLVSQGMDSLAAVSLYNWLGQETNIFIPLAD
                     LLQGLSIQTIAEQV"
                     /prot_start=313
                     /type="ACP"
                     /module=True
                     /module_type="pks"
                     /reduction="alkyl"
                     /module_index="1.0"
                     /end_part=False
                     /start_part=False
                     /trans_AT=False
                     /epi="unknown"
                     /MT=False
                     /M_start="1021.0"
                     /M_end="8165.0"
                     /duplicate=False
                     /specificity="malonyl"
                     /probability="0.0"
                     /specificity_all="malonyl (0.592); methylmalonyl (0.276);
                     ethylmalonyl (0.077); methoxymalonyl (0.055); "
                     /is_postmod=False
                     /pm_type
                     /pm_domain_type
                     /block_id="1.0"
                     /corr_domain_id=6
                     /cluster_id="1.0"
                     /substructure="CC"
                     /cluster_id_ori=1
                     /block_id_ori="2.0"
                     /CDS id="AVAG00591_-_gene_g48151.t1_4"
     CDS             9019..10596
                     /note="ID=1_5;partial=00;start_type=ATG;rbs_motif=None;rbs_
                     spacer=None;gc_cont=0.376;conf=100.00;score=124.93;cscore=1
                     20.02;sscore=4.91;rscore=-1.19;uscore=2.54;tscore=4.21;"
                     /locus_tag="AVAG00591_-_gene_g48151.t1_5"
                     /strand="1"
                     /translation="MDLTSYRRVASSALKVSGRLKAIASYAQQRIWLHEQLYFDRMSSS
                     LAIYNILLPLRIKCGSLSVEHVRLAILAVLEKHKVLRTAVRFNAETNQLEQEVQSLSHD
                     VYSFEHTRNVCSAEQLDAMLTAETVTNYFDVEKGKVLRCHLIQINNENESVNLHSGDLL
                     LFTVHHIAFDNTSLRLFTLAFAEACGQLESVQPPNKSPQYVDFTLYEQSLVQSSGAERT
                     RQFWTLLLQDYDWTKTFILPVNSSQITTTVRSGRGYSIAFNLNADLVQAQMAFAALHNI
                     SMFQLYLACYYVFLFKLSSVQDLCVAGTFNNRPLAEMKSMIGMFANTIPYRININPDGS
                     FQKLAEQVQHLCLSILNHAYLPYQQILGVQANERYPMPQTFFHYESLVSSTTYSTTAEI
                     PTNNKNGTVFDIYYDRDRSHGNGIALFDMTLAVSHDHHGKATECFLECSADLFPNEIYV
                     KQMVDRFQCMLEQLFLDQTFNITTQSMNQLSLLHPSEINEIDSTIFKRLPNINEGKTAN
                     FLYNRFFK*"
     BGC_Domain      9088..10023
                     /index=13
                     /bitscore="162.7"
                     /evalue="1.6e-50"
                     /locus_id=5
                     /locus_tag="C_NRPS"
                     /prot_end=335
                     /prot_seq="ASYAQQRIWLHEQLYFDRMSSSLAIYNILLPLRIKCGSLSVEHVRLAI
                     LAVLEKHKVLRTAVRFNAETNQLEQEVQSLSHDVYSFEHTRNVCSAEQLDAMLTAETVT
                     NYFDVEKGKVLRCHLIQINNENESVNLHSGDLLLFTVHHIAFDNTSLRLFTLAFAEACG
                     QLESVQPPNKSPQYVDFTLYEQSLVQSSGAERTRQFWTLLLQDYDWTKTFILPVNSSQI
                     TTTVRSGRGYSIAFNLNADLVQAQMAFAALHNISMFQLYLACYYVFLFKLSSVQDLCVA
                     GTFNNRPLAEMKSMIGMFANTIPYRINI"
                     /prot_start=23
                     /type="C_NRPS"
                     /module=False
                     /module_type="unknown"
                     /reduction="unknown"
                     /module_index="nan"
                     /end_part=False
                     /start_part=False
                     /trans_AT=False
                     /epi="unknown"
                     /MT=False
                     /M_start="nan"
                     /M_end="nan"
                     /duplicate=False
                     /specificity
                     /probability="0.0"
                     /specificity_all
                     /is_postmod=False
                     /pm_type
                     /pm_domain_type
                     /block_id="nan"
                     /corr_domain_id=7
                     /cluster_id="nan"
                     /substructure="nan"
                     /cluster_id_ori=1
                     /block_id_ori="2.0"
                     /CDS id="AVAG00591_-_gene_g48151.t1_5"
     CDS             10703..11191
                     /note="ID=1_6;partial=00;start_type=ATG;rbs_motif=None;rbs_
                     spacer=None;gc_cont=0.237;conf=99.99;score=38.69;cscore=34.
                     86;sscore=3.82;rscore=-1.19;uscore=0.80;tscore=4.21;"
                     /locus_tag="AVAG00591_-_gene_g48151.t1_6"
                     /strand="1"
                     /translation="MPFLFHIESGSLSVERLRQAFQLVIIKHKALRTALYFDNDKQQLM
                     QQIVKSKDNEEYFTFNESTLIKNDEDLMKIMHDERGNPYNFNLEQGVVCRLHIVYENLK
                     NDNLIKGDSIIFNFHHALFDFPSMYIFHSDLNSAYTNGCLEYNDEIQLRYLDCKLYID*
                     "
     BGC_Domain      10712..11125
                     /index=14
                     /bitscore="60.0"
                     /evalue="3.4e-19"
                     /locus_id=6
                     /locus_tag="C_NRPS"
                     /prot_end=141
                     /prot_seq="LFHIESGSLSVERLRQAFQLVIIKHKALRTALYFDNDKQQLMQQIVKS
                     KDNEEYFTFNESTLIKNDEDLMKIMHDERGNPYNFNLEQGVVCRLHIVYENLKNDNLIK
                     GDSIIFNFHHALFDFPSMYIFHSDLNSAYTN"
                     /prot_start=3
                     /type="C_NRPS"
                     /module=False
                     /module_type="unknown"
                     /reduction="unknown"
                     /module_index="nan"
                     /end_part=False
                     /start_part=False
                     /trans_AT=False
                     /epi="unknown"
                     /MT=False
                     /M_start="nan"
                     /M_end="nan"
                     /duplicate=False
                     /specificity
                     /probability="0.0"
                     /specificity_all
                     /is_postmod=False
                     /pm_type
                     /pm_domain_type
                     /block_id="nan"
                     /corr_domain_id=8
                     /cluster_id="nan"
                     /substructure="nan"
                     /cluster_id_ori=1
                     /block_id_ori="2.0"
                     /CDS id="AVAG00591_-_gene_g48151.t1_6"
     CDS             11247..12584
                     /note="ID=1_7;partial=00;start_type=ATG;rbs_motif=GGA/GAG/A
                     GG;rbs_spacer=5-10bp;gc_cont=0.213;conf=100.00;score=149.21
                     ;cscore=141.13;sscore=8.08;rscore=0.92;uscore=2.28;tscore=4
                     .21;"
                     /locus_tag="AVAG00591_-_gene_g48151.t1_7"
                     /strand="1"
                     /translation="MTIANNYWFEMLHDYDINRSLALPFDHHRISNEQRTGRGISISFD
                     FNEDLSKHFLLFSINNNITIEQLSLACYFIFLFKLTNEEEDDLCIGMNIKGRYKDELQS
                     IIGMFVNAIPLRLQHINPYISFSYFIQRVQEMIINSMKMSYFPLQRILNQHSNNEIRLE
                     SFLDTSFEYETNETKFNKEHINIEEMKLSLVPYSLNIKTNEIVSKFDFSLRILHNKTNE
                     QFTCEINASLDLFNQKTIDLISQRFHILLQQLFLFSTFNLINQPIVELSLLLSDDIQTI
                     QSINYNNNNNTNEMSFKSLDKVHYEFIKQTLYHPQKISICLEEQSLTYAELLNKVYQLM
                     NYINKQNYSNKIICQCVERSIEMIIGQLAIITLGSSYCALSPDDPPTRLSNLVTQTNSS
                     FVLVHSATENHFNNHQNIINIQNYLFDNTINNNNNIDFNLSLNDIA*"
     BGC_Domain      11262..11600
                     /index=15
                     /bitscore="46.3"
                     /evalue="4.8e-15"
                     /locus_id=7
                     /locus_tag="C_NRPS"
                     /prot_end=118
                     /prot_seq="NYWFEMLHDYDINRSLALPFDHHRISNEQRTGRGISISFDFNEDLSKH
                     FLLFSINNNITIEQLSLACYFIFLFKLTNEEEDDLCIGMNIKGRYKDELQSIIGMFVNA
                     IPLRLQ"
                     /prot_start=5
                     /type="C_NRPS"
                     /module=True
                     /module_type="nrps"
                     /reduction="ketone"
                     /module_index="2.0"
                     /end_part=False
                     /start_part=False
                     /trans_AT=False
                     /epi="L"
                     /MT=False
                     /M_start="11261.0"
                     /M_end="12476.0"
                     /duplicate=False
                     /specificity="aad"
                     /probability="0.0"
                     /specificity_all="aad (0.154); dhb (0.11); F (0.106); D
                     (0.104); L (0.104); E (0.092); A (0.081); V (0.035); Y
                     (0.034); P (0.024); S (0.022); W (0.018); C (0.016); G
                     (0.015); orn (0.014); K (0.013); R (0.011); dab (0.009); N
                     (0.007); T (0.007); pip (0.006); I (0.005); horn (0.003);
                     hpg (0.003); Q (0.002); bht (0.002); dhpg (0.002); dhbu
                     (0.001); H (0.0); "
                     /is_postmod=False
                     /pm_type
                     /pm_domain_type
                     /block_id="1.0"
                     /corr_domain_id=9
                     /cluster_id="1.0"
                     /substructure="C(=O)N[C@H](CCCC(=O)O)"
                     /cluster_id_ori=1
                     /block_id_ori="2.0"
                     /CDS id="AVAG00591_-_gene_g48151.t1_7"
     BGC_Module      11262..12476
                     /block_id="1.0"
                     /block_id_ori="2.0"
                     /cluster_id="1.0"
                     /cluster_id_ori=1
                     /domain_id="9 , 10"
                     /end_part=False
                     /epi="L"
                     /locus_tag="nrps"
                     /module_index="2.0"
                     /module_type="nrps"
                     /reduction="ketone"
                     /specificity="aad"
                     /specificity_all="aad (0.154); dhb (0.11); F (0.106); D
                     (0.104); L (0.104); E (0.092); A (0.081); V (0.035); Y
                     (0.034); P (0.024); S (0.022); W (0.018); C (0.016); G
                     (0.015); orn (0.014); K (0.013); R (0.011); dab (0.009); N
                     (0.007); T (0.007); pip (0.006); I (0.005); horn (0.003);
                     hpg (0.003); Q (0.002); bht (0.002); dhpg (0.002); dhbu
                     (0.001); H (0.0); "
                     /start_part=False
                     /types="C_NRPS , A_NRPS"
     BGC_Domain      12183..12476
                     /index=16
                     /bitscore="50.5"
                     /evalue="1.9e-16"
                     /locus_id=7
                     /locus_tag="A_NRPS"
                     /prot_end=410
                     /prot_seq="YHPQKISICLEEQSLTYAELLNKVYQLMNYINKQNYSNKIICQCVERS
                     IEMIIGQLAIITLGSSYCALSPDDPPTRLSNLVTQTNSSFVLVHSATENH"
                     /prot_start=312
                     /type="A_NRPS"
                     /module=True
                     /module_type="nrps"
                     /reduction="ketone"
                     /module_index="2.0"
                     /end_part=False
                     /start_part=False
                     /trans_AT=False
                     /epi="L"
                     /MT=False
                     /M_start="11261.0"
                     /M_end="12476.0"
                     /duplicate=False
                     /specificity="aad"
                     /probability="0.0"
                     /specificity_all="aad (0.154); dhb (0.11); F (0.106); D
                     (0.104); L (0.104); E (0.092); A (0.081); V (0.035); Y
                     (0.034); P (0.024); S (0.022); W (0.018); C (0.016); G
                     (0.015); orn (0.014); K (0.013); R (0.011); dab (0.009); N
                     (0.007); T (0.007); pip (0.006); I (0.005); horn (0.003);
                     hpg (0.003); Q (0.002); bht (0.002); dhpg (0.002); dhbu
                     (0.001); H (0.0); "
                     /is_postmod=False
                     /pm_type
                     /pm_domain_type
                     /block_id="1.0"
                     /corr_domain_id=10
                     /cluster_id="1.0"
                     /substructure="C(=O)N[C@H](CCCC(=O)O)"
                     /cluster_id_ori=1
                     /block_id_ori="2.0"
                     /CDS id="AVAG00591_-_gene_g48151.t1_7"
     CDS             12740..13144
                     /note="ID=1_8;partial=00;start_type=GTG;rbs_motif=None;rbs_
                     spacer=None;gc_cont=0.363;conf=97.60;score=16.11;cscore=18.
                     79;sscore=-2.67;rscore=-1.19;uscore=1.63;tscore=-3.12;"
                     /locus_tag="AVAG00591_-_gene_g48151.t1_8"
                     /strand="1"
                     /translation="MFLQVQITHRNFSSCISSFQHLSIITSRDVVVQMAQCSFDVHVKE
                     CLGTMMLGATLVLLRPHGYMDFNYLSSTIQQHKVTFFSVVPTMMTVLFEHLVDNDQVDR
                     LSTVRSLGFLGMFLFFLLKHTEVSSFFPLS*"
     BGC_Domain      12752..13075
                     /index=17
                     /bitscore="50.9"
                     /evalue="1.5e-16"
                     /locus_id=8
                     /locus_tag="A_NRPS"
                     /prot_end=112
                     /prot_seq="VQITHRNFSSCISSFQHLSIITSRDVVVQMAQCSFDVHVKECLGTMML
                     GATLVLLRPHGYMDFNYLSSTIQQHKVTFFSVVPTMMTVLFEHLVDNDQVDRLSTVRSL
                     G"
                     /prot_start=4
                     /type="A_NRPS"
                     /module=True
                     /module_type="nrps"
                     /reduction="ketone"
                     /module_index="3.0"
                     /end_part=False
                     /start_part=False
                     /trans_AT=False
                     /epi="L"
                     /MT=False
                     /M_start="12751.0"
                     /M_end="13075.0"
                     /duplicate=False
                     /specificity="F"
                     /probability="0.132"
                     /specificity_all="F (0.132); L (0.116); aad (0.1); A
                     (0.081); D (0.08); E (0.075); dhb (0.065); S (0.056); C
                     (0.029); Y (0.029); W (0.027); orn (0.024); V (0.023); P
                     (0.022); K (0.019); G (0.018); R (0.017); horn (0.016); T
                     (0.015); Q (0.011); N (0.01); H (0.009); hpg (0.008); I
                     (0.007); pip (0.006); dab (0.005); bht (0.0); dhbu (0.0);
                     dhpg (0.0); "
                     /is_postmod=False
                     /pm_type
                     /pm_domain_type
                     /block_id="1.0"
                     /corr_domain_id=11
                     /cluster_id="1.0"
                     /substructure="C(=O)N[C@H](Cc1ccccc1)"
                     /cluster_id_ori=1
                     /block_id_ori="2.0"
                     /CDS id="AVAG00591_-_gene_g48151.t1_8"
     BGC_Module      12752..13075
                     /block_id="1.0"
                     /block_id_ori="2.0"
                     /cluster_id="1.0"
                     /cluster_id_ori=1
                     /domain_id="11"
                     /end_part=False
                     /epi="L"
                     /locus_tag="nrps"
                     /module_index="3.0"
                     /module_type="nrps"
                     /reduction="ketone"
                     /specificity="F"
                     /specificity_all="F (0.132); L (0.116); aad (0.1); A
                     (0.081); D (0.08); E (0.075); dhb (0.065); S (0.056); C
                     (0.029); Y (0.029); W (0.027); orn (0.024); V (0.023); P
                     (0.022); K (0.019); G (0.018); R (0.017); horn (0.016); T
                     (0.015); Q (0.011); N (0.01); H (0.009); hpg (0.008); I
                     (0.007); pip (0.006); dab (0.005); bht (0.0); dhbu (0.0);
                     dhpg (0.0); "
                     /start_part=False
                     /types="A_NRPS"
     CDS             13177..14145
                     /note="ID=1_9;partial=00;start_type=ATG;rbs_motif=None;rbs_
                     spacer=None;gc_cont=0.323;conf=100.00;score=113.58;cscore=1
                     09.59;sscore=3.99;rscore=-1.19;uscore=0.05;tscore=4.21;"
                     /locus_tag="AVAG00591_-_gene_g48151.t1_9"
                     /strand="1"
                     /translation="MIEYFGESDINFYNLYGPAECTLTSVYHHITNEDIKSGVIPIGIP
                     FPGMQAQILDQYYQPVIPGHVGELYLDGIQRFPGYYDRDDLTQRVLIGSFYRTGDLVSQ
                     NSITGNIYYLGRQDFQVKLRGQRIELAEIERCLLEIVSACVVIKHDEYLVAYVQGRDID
                     LDTLRNHCQSRLPPFMIPSIFIVMESFPLNKSGKLDRQMLPKPTELPTISSNDLIELNT
                     DMEIEIHKLWCEILKCDVPASKTSNFFSVGGHSMLLMQLYHRYQTLFMFDSKTISITSF
                     FRQSTIGEHAKLLEGVADTVTSHKITSWLPLHINEGKSYYV*"
     BGC_Domain      13198..13551
                     /index=18
                     /bitscore="96.2"
                     /evalue="2.4e-30"
                     /locus_id=9
                     /locus_tag="A_NRPS"
                     /prot_end=125
                     /prot_seq="SDINFYNLYGPAECTLTSVYHHITNEDIKSGVIPIGIPFPGMQAQILD
                     QYYQPVIPGHVGELYLDGIQRFPGYYDRDDLTQRVLIGSFYRTGDLVSQNSITGNIYYL
                     GRQDFQVKLRG"
                     /prot_start=7
                     /type="A_NRPS"
                     /module=True
                     /module_type="nrps"
                     /reduction="ketone"
                     /module_index="4.0"
                     /end_part=False
                     /start_part=False
                     /trans_AT=False
                     /epi="L"
                     /MT=False
                     /M_start="13197.0"
                     /M_end="14061.0"
                     /duplicate=False
                     /specificity="dhb"
                     /probability="0.185"
                     /specificity_all="dhb (0.185); E (0.152); F (0.148); A
                     (0.076); L (0.073); aad (0.058); D (0.039); P (0.036); V
                     (0.032); G (0.023); orn (0.02); Y (0.019); C (0.017); hpg
                     (0.017); S (0.015); W (0.014); K (0.012); horn (0.012); Q
                     (0.008); T (0.008); R (0.007); dab (0.007); I (0.006); N
                     (0.005); dhpg (0.005); pip (0.003); H (0.002); bht (0.001);
                     dhbu (0.0); "
                     /is_postmod=False
                     /pm_type
                     /pm_domain_type
                     /block_id="1.0"
                     /corr_domain_id=12
                     /cluster_id="1.0"
                     /substructure="C(=O)Oc1c(O)c(ccc1)"
                     /cluster_id_ori=1
                     /block_id_ori="2.0"
                     /CDS id="AVAG00591_-_gene_g48151.t1_9"
     BGC_Module      13198..14061
                     /block_id="1.0"
                     /block_id_ori="2.0"
                     /cluster_id="1.0"
                     /cluster_id_ori=1
                     /domain_id="12 , 13"
                     /end_part=False
                     /epi="L"
                     /locus_tag="nrps"
                     /module_index="4.0"
                     /module_type="nrps"
                     /reduction="ketone"
                     /specificity="dhb"
                     /specificity_all="dhb (0.185); E (0.152); F (0.148); A
                     (0.076); L (0.073); aad (0.058); D (0.039); P (0.036); V
                     (0.032); G (0.023); orn (0.02); Y (0.019); C (0.017); hpg
                     (0.017); S (0.015); W (0.014); K (0.012); horn (0.012); Q
                     (0.008); T (0.008); R (0.007); dab (0.007); I (0.006); N
                     (0.005); dhpg (0.005); pip (0.003); H (0.002); bht (0.001);
                     dhbu (0.0); "
                     /start_part=False
                     /types="A_NRPS , PCP"
     BGC_Domain      13855..14061
                     /index=19
                     /bitscore="40.2"
                     /evalue="3.5e-13"
                     /locus_id=9
                     /locus_tag="PCP"
                     /prot_end=295
                     /prot_seq="EIHKLWCEILKCDVPASKTSNFFSVGGHSMLLMQLYHRYQTLFMFDSK
                     TISITSFFRQSTIGEHAKLLE"
                     /prot_start=226
                     /type="PCP"
                     /module=True
                     /module_type="nrps"
                     /reduction="ketone"
                     /module_index="4.0"
                     /end_part=False
                     /start_part=False
                     /trans_AT=False
                     /epi="L"
                     /MT=False
                     /M_start="13197.0"
                     /M_end="14061.0"
                     /duplicate=False
                     /specificity="dhb"
                     /probability="0.185"
                     /specificity_all="dhb (0.185); E (0.152); F (0.148); A
                     (0.076); L (0.073); aad (0.058); D (0.039); P (0.036); V
                     (0.032); G (0.023); orn (0.02); Y (0.019); C (0.017); hpg
                     (0.017); S (0.015); W (0.014); K (0.012); horn (0.012); Q
                     (0.008); T (0.008); R (0.007); dab (0.007); I (0.006); N
                     (0.005); dhpg (0.005); pip (0.003); H (0.002); bht (0.001);
                     dhbu (0.0); "
                     /is_postmod=False
                     /pm_type
                     /pm_domain_type
                     /block_id="1.0"
                     /corr_domain_id=13
                     /cluster_id="1.0"
                     /substructure="C(=O)Oc1c(O)c(ccc1)"
                     /cluster_id_ori=1
                     /block_id_ori="2.0"
                     /CDS id="AVAG00591_-_gene_g48151.t1_9"
     CDS             14267..15865
                     /note="ID=1_10;partial=00;start_type=GTG;rbs_motif=None;rbs
                     _spacer=None;gc_cont=0.311;conf=100.00;score=138.16;cscore=
                     144.28;sscore=-6.12;rscore=-1.19;uscore=-1.81;tscore=-3.12;
                     "
                     /locus_tag="AVAG00591_-_gene_g48151.t1_10"
                     /strand="1"
                     /translation="MGIYNELNVLKIASGTVSIARLRQAFRHVIRKHMTLRTSLALEYV
                     QTGLTQRITQIHHTFDFAPTQIFDNDNHLHCLLRETSHNPNLFDLRDGHVLYCQLFRKR
                     ISNDSSNDELLFAHDLILIAFHHITFDRNSRQIFLQDLSLAYNDNDLLPTDDNTLQYID
                     YSVYERQMDMTLSGEFWKTQLDGYDLENKLVIPFDRHRLPNDERSGKASVAQITFDHQL
                     SQSFLNYASTSNVTPFQLGLATFYAFLFKLSNGQQDLCIGSVNANRYRTELQDIIGMFV
                     ATLPYRIQLDSSHSFKQLVQQVRNLCLSILEHSHYPLQYIIGNQHSPAFLEIMYDFITI
                     SSNNEQINLDGSILEPISLDKDDFVAKFDLMLSFTQKSSNEISCSLICSQDRYDQSTVE
                     ILLERFSHLLSQLFDSSISSIEEQLSLYKLSIILPKEQIIIDTMKNHDINRSAAPKLTI
                     PQLFCQQVMDHPQKIAVELDEQMLSYNELYFYVQELSSMLIDINDVKEGDIVCQCVERS
                     ISMVKQRFHMKIVDF*"
     BGC_Domain      14273..15139
                     /index=21
                     /bitscore="145.2"
                     /evalue="3.6e-45"
                     /locus_id=10
                     /locus_tag="C_NRPS"
                     /prot_end=291
                     /prot_seq="IYNELNVLKIASGTVSIARLRQAFRHVIRKHMTLRTSLALEYVQTGLT
                     QRITQIHHTFDFAPTQIFDNDNHLHCLLRETSHNPNLFDLRDGHVLYCQLFRKRISNDS
                     SNDELLFAHDLILIAFHHITFDRNSRQIFLQDLSLAYNDNDLLPTDDNTLQYIDYSVYE
                     RQMDMTLSGEFWKTQLDGYDLENKLVIPFDRHRLPNDERSGKASVAQITFDHQLSQSFL
                     NYASTSNVTPFQLGLATFYAFLFKLSNGQQDLCIGSVNANRYRTELQDIIGMFVATLPY
                     RIQLD"
                     /prot_start=2
                     /type="C_NRPS"
                     /module=True
                     /module_type="nrps"
                     /reduction="ketone"
                     /module_index="5.0"
                     /end_part=False
                     /start_part=False
                     /trans_AT=False
                     /epi="L"
                     /MT=False
                     /M_start="14272.0"
                     /M_end="16189.0"
                     /duplicate=False
                     /specificity="aad"
                     /probability="0.0"
                     /specificity_all="aad (0.177); L (0.122); D (0.117); F
                     (0.088); dhb (0.086); E (0.082); A (0.08); V (0.036); Y
                     (0.033); P (0.023); S (0.018); G (0.015); orn (0.015); K
                     (0.014); W (0.014); dab (0.012); N (0.011); I (0.01); R
                     (0.01); C (0.009); pip (0.008); hpg (0.005); T (0.004); Q
                     (0.003); dhpg (0.003); horn (0.003); H (0.001); bht
                     (0.001); dhbu (0.0); "
                     /is_postmod=False
                     /pm_type
                     /pm_domain_type
                     /block_id="1.0"
                     /corr_domain_id=14
                     /cluster_id="1.0"
                     /substructure="C(=O)N[C@H](CCCC(=O)O)"
                     /cluster_id_ori=1
                     /block_id_ori="2.0"
                     /CDS id="AVAG00591_-_gene_g48151.t1_10"
     BGC_Module      14273..16189
                     /block_id="1.0"
                     /block_id_ori="2.0"
                     /cluster_id="1.0"
                     /cluster_id_ori=1
                     /domain_id="14 , 15"
                     /end_part=False
                     /epi="L"
                     /locus_tag="nrps"
                     /module_index="5.0"
                     /module_type="nrps"
                     /reduction="ketone"
                     /specificity="aad"
                     /specificity_all="aad (0.177); L (0.122); D (0.117); F
                     (0.088); dhb (0.086); E (0.082); A (0.08); V (0.036); Y
                     (0.033); P (0.023); S (0.018); G (0.015); orn (0.015); K
                     (0.014); W (0.014); dab (0.012); N (0.011); I (0.01); R
                     (0.01); C (0.009); pip (0.008); hpg (0.005); T (0.004); Q
                     (0.003); dhpg (0.003); horn (0.003); H (0.001); bht
                     (0.001); dhbu (0.0); "
                     /start_part=False
                     /types="C_NRPS , A_NRPS"
     CDS             15911..16204
                     /note="ID=1_11;partial=00;start_type=ATG;rbs_motif=None;rbs
                     _spacer=None;gc_cont=0.347;conf=99.30;score=21.58;cscore=19
                     .03;sscore=2.55;rscore=-1.19;uscore=-1.25;tscore=4.21;"
                     /locus_tag="AVAG00591_-_gene_g48151.t1_11"
                     /strand="1"
                     /translation="MVGAVYCPLSPRDPQQRLEALVKETKSSVILVHNLTCEKFDMEYI
                     TMNIDILINVSCSVIDTSINHLLDITIKGDNIAYIIFTSGSTGIPKAVSSLY*"
     BGC_Domain      15914..16189
                     /index=22
                     /bitscore="50.2"
                     /evalue="2.4e-16"
                     /locus_id=11
                     /locus_tag="A_NRPS"
                     /prot_end=93
                     /prot_seq="VGAVYCPLSPRDPQQRLEALVKETKSSVILVHNLTCEKFDMEYITMNI
                     DILINVSCSVIDTSINHLLDITIKGDNIAYIIFTSGSTGIPKAV"
                     /prot_start=1
                     /type="A_NRPS"
                     /module=True
                     /module_type="nrps"
                     /reduction="ketone"
                     /module_index="5.0"
                     /end_part=False
                     /start_part=False
                     /trans_AT=False
                     /epi="L"
                     /MT=False
                     /M_start="14272.0"
                     /M_end="16189.0"
                     /duplicate=False
                     /specificity="aad"
                     /probability="0.0"
                     /specificity_all="aad (0.177); L (0.122); D (0.117); F
                     (0.088); dhb (0.086); E (0.082); A (0.08); V (0.036); Y
                     (0.033); P (0.023); S (0.018); G (0.015); orn (0.015); K
                     (0.014); W (0.014); dab (0.012); N (0.011); I (0.01); R
                     (0.01); C (0.009); pip (0.008); hpg (0.005); T (0.004); Q
                     (0.003); dhpg (0.003); horn (0.003); H (0.001); bht
                     (0.001); dhbu (0.0); "
                     /is_postmod=False
                     /pm_type
                     /pm_domain_type
                     /block_id="1.0"
                     /corr_domain_id=15
                     /cluster_id="1.0"
                     /substructure="C(=O)N[C@H](CCCC(=O)O)"
                     /cluster_id_ori=1
                     /block_id_ori="2.0"
                     /CDS id="AVAG00591_-_gene_g48151.t1_11"
     CDS             16283..16600
                     /note="ID=1_12;partial=00;start_type=TTG;rbs_motif=None;rbs
                     _spacer=None;gc_cont=0.374;conf=75.74;score=4.95;cscore=14.
                     29;sscore=-9.34;rscore=-1.19;uscore=0.94;tscore=-9.10;"
                     /locus_tag="AVAG00591_-_gene_g48151.t1_12"
                     /strand="1"
                     /translation="MVEVGTFNGKDTVLQMARCSFDIHVEDIVGTLLVGATLVMLRPSG
                     LMDFQYLCDVIIDKSITYINSVPSYLTSLCSYLETRFEDACWSRLRSLVCGGKYIMKEL
                     Y*"
     BGC_Domain      16301..16582
                     /index=23
                     /bitscore="46.8"
                     /evalue="2.5e-15"
                     /locus_id=12
                     /locus_tag="A_NRPS"
                     /prot_end=100
                     /prot_seq="FNGKDTVLQMARCSFDIHVEDIVGTLLVGATLVMLRPSGLMDFQYLCD
                     VIIDKSITYINSVPSYLTSLCSYLETRFEDACWSRLRSLVCGGKYI"
                     /prot_start=6
                     /type="A_NRPS"
                     /module=True
                     /module_type="nrps"
                     /reduction="ketone"
                     /module_index="6.0"
                     /end_part=False
                     /start_part=False
                     /trans_AT=False
                     /epi="L"
                     /MT=False
                     /M_start="16300.0"
                     /M_end="16582.0"
                     /duplicate=False
                     /specificity="aad"
                     /probability="0.154"
                     /specificity_all="aad (0.154); L (0.135); F (0.11); E
                     (0.102); A (0.075); D (0.074); C (0.067); dhb (0.048); Y
                     (0.028); V (0.024); orn (0.024); S (0.021); P (0.02); T
                     (0.02); G (0.019); K (0.012); W (0.012); Q (0.011); R
                     (0.011); N (0.008); dab (0.007); I (0.005); horn (0.005); H
                     (0.002); hpg (0.002); pip (0.002); dhbu (0.001); dhpg
                     (0.001); bht (0.0); "
                     /is_postmod=False
                     /pm_type
                     /pm_domain_type
                     /block_id="1.0"
                     /corr_domain_id=16
                     /cluster_id="1.0"
                     /substructure="C(=O)N[C@H](CCCC(=O)O)"
                     /cluster_id_ori=1
                     /block_id_ori="2.0"
                     /CDS id="AVAG00591_-_gene_g48151.t1_12"
     BGC_Module      16301..16582
                     /block_id="1.0"
                     /block_id_ori="2.0"
                     /cluster_id="1.0"
                     /cluster_id_ori=1
                     /domain_id="16"
                     /end_part=False
                     /epi="L"
                     /locus_tag="nrps"
                     /module_index="6.0"
                     /module_type="nrps"
                     /reduction="ketone"
                     /specificity="aad"
                     /specificity_all="aad (0.154); L (0.135); F (0.11); E
                     (0.102); A (0.075); D (0.074); C (0.067); dhb (0.048); Y
                     (0.028); V (0.024); orn (0.024); S (0.021); P (0.02); T
                     (0.02); G (0.019); K (0.012); W (0.012); Q (0.011); R
                     (0.011); N (0.008); dab (0.007); I (0.005); horn (0.005); H
                     (0.002); hpg (0.002); pip (0.002); dhbu (0.001); dhpg
                     (0.001); bht (0.0); "
                     /start_part=False
                     /types="A_NRPS"
     CDS             16717..19275
                     /note="ID=1_13;partial=00;start_type=ATG;rbs_motif=None;rbs
                     _spacer=None;gc_cont=0.399;conf=99.99;score=234.67;cscore=2
                     32.57;sscore=2.10;rscore=-1.19;uscore=-0.92;tscore=4.21;"
                     /locus_tag="AVAG00591_-_gene_g48151.t1_13"
                     /strand="1"
                     /translation="MELICIYFIGEPLPIQLVHKLDKHLSSMTRSNDPCRIWNLYGPAE
                     VTLDCLYHNVDLMDEQSSVPVGRLLPGYQCIVVDDFLEPIYIGQEGELFVGGVGIFAGY
                     LRREDLNEQILININNQLFYRTGDLVRLNSDNLFYYVGRKDHQVKLHGQRIELGEIERC
                     LLDVSSDVSACVVVKWGSDHLVAYVQSIHINEEQLRNYCRSHLPPFMVPSMFIILEHLP
                     MSANGKLDRKLLPTPDIATLSLNSAMSGNDQQCTEPKNDIERRIHSLWCEILQCKQIST
                     TVNFFGIGGHSLLLIQIYHRYKIMFKFDTHAVNIAQMFQHSTIVDHACFIQQAQDTDRQ
                     EHEEEEEYNWLPLHIIQGQVSFAQERIFLDEQIRFGSQGNRMYGVRLAYGISNCTKPVS
                     IKRLRQAIQILITKHSALRTNIFLDVAGEVIQSAVPIIDSDELLFGFTVLHIDNHDMED
                     ISKMIHDSNLFNLNEGRVLHCHIVRQHSPSLQDDDDQLTTNDIILFHIHHSAFDGVSTS
                     IFMQDLSLAYNDNDLLPTDDNTLQYIDYSVYERQMDMTLSGEFWKTQLDGYDLENKLVI
                     PFDRHRLPNDERTGKASVAQITFDHQLXXXXXXXXXXXXXNYASTSNVTPFQLGLATFY
                     AFLFKLSNGQQDLCIGSVNANRYRTELQDIIGMFVATLPYRIQLDSSHSFKQLVQQVRN
                     LCLSILEHSHYPLQYIIGNQHSPAFLEIMYDFITISSNNQQINLDGSILEPISLDKDDF
                     VAKFDLMLSFTQKSSNEISCSLICSQDRYDQSTVEILXXXXXXXXXXXXXXXXXXXXXX
                     XXXXXXXXXXXXXXXXXXXXXXXXXXXXXXXXXHNYFVNK*"
     BGC_Domain      16732..17172
                     /index=24
                     /bitscore="107.8"
                     /evalue="7.1e-34"
                     /locus_id=13
                     /locus_tag="A_NRPS"
                     /prot_end=152
                     /prot_seq="IYFIGEPLPIQLVHKLDKHLSSMTRSNDPCRIWNLYGPAEVTLDCLYH
                     NVDLMDEQSSVPVGRLLPGYQCIVVDDFLEPIYIGQEGELFVGGVGIFAGYLRREDLNE
                     QILININNQLFYRTGDLVRLNSDNLFYYVGRKDHQVKLHG"
                     /prot_start=5
                     /type="A_NRPS"
                     /module=True
                     /module_type="nrps"
                     /reduction="ketone"
                     /module_index="7.0"
                     /end_part=False
                     /start_part=False
                     /trans_AT=False
                     /epi="L"
                     /MT=False
                     /M_start="16731.0"
                     /M_end="17712.0"
                     /duplicate=False
                     /specificity="F"
                     /probability="0.178"
                     /specificity_all="F (0.178); E (0.172); A (0.1); dhb
                     (0.087); aad (0.06); L (0.057); D (0.04); P (0.04); S
                     (0.027); V (0.026); Y (0.026); orn (0.024); G (0.022); C
                     (0.017); N (0.016); horn (0.014); dab (0.013); hpg (0.012);
                     Q (0.01); K (0.009); I (0.008); R (0.008); H (0.007); T
                     (0.007); W (0.006); dhpg (0.006); pip (0.004); bht (0.002);
                     dhbu (0.002); "
                     /is_postmod=False
                     /pm_type
                     /pm_domain_type
                     /block_id="1.0"
                     /corr_domain_id=17
                     /cluster_id="1.0"
                     /substructure="C(=O)N[C@H](Cc1ccccc1)"
                     /cluster_id_ori=1
                     /block_id_ori="2.0"
                     /CDS id="AVAG00591_-_gene_g48151.t1_13"
     BGC_Module      16732..17712
                     /block_id="1.0"
                     /block_id_ori="2.0"
                     /cluster_id="1.0"
                     /cluster_id_ori=1
                     /domain_id="17 , 18"
                     /end_part=False
                     /epi="L"
                     /locus_tag="nrps"
                     /module_index="7.0"
                     /module_type="nrps"
                     /reduction="ketone"
                     /specificity="F"
                     /specificity_all="F (0.178); E (0.172); A (0.1); dhb
                     (0.087); aad (0.06); L (0.057); D (0.04); P (0.04); S
                     (0.027); V (0.026); Y (0.026); orn (0.024); G (0.022); C
                     (0.017); N (0.016); horn (0.014); dab (0.013); hpg (0.012);
                     Q (0.01); K (0.009); I (0.008); R (0.008); H (0.007); T
                     (0.007); W (0.006); dhpg (0.006); pip (0.004); bht (0.002);
                     dhbu (0.002); "
                     /start_part=False
                     /types="A_NRPS , PCP"
     BGC_Domain      17503..17712
                     /index=25
                     /bitscore="43.3"
                     /evalue="3.8e-14"
                     /locus_id=13
                     /locus_tag="PCP"
                     /prot_end=332
                     /prot_seq="ERRIHSLWCEILQCKQISTTVNFFGIGGHSLLLIQIYHRYKIMFKFDT
                     HAVNIAQMFQHSTIVDHACFIQ"
                     /prot_start=262
                     /type="PCP"
                     /module=True
                     /module_type="nrps"
                     /reduction="ketone"
                     /module_index="7.0"
                     /end_part=False
                     /start_part=False
                     /trans_AT=False
                     /epi="L"
                     /MT=False
                     /M_start="16731.0"
                     /M_end="17712.0"
                     /duplicate=False
                     /specificity="F"
                     /probability="0.178"
                     /specificity_all="F (0.178); E (0.172); A (0.1); dhb
                     (0.087); aad (0.06); L (0.057); D (0.04); P (0.04); S
                     (0.027); V (0.026); Y (0.026); orn (0.024); G (0.022); C
                     (0.017); N (0.016); horn (0.014); dab (0.013); hpg (0.012);
                     Q (0.01); K (0.009); I (0.008); R (0.008); H (0.007); T
                     (0.007); W (0.006); dhpg (0.006); pip (0.004); bht (0.002);
                     dhbu (0.002); "
                     /is_postmod=False
                     /pm_type
                     /pm_domain_type
                     /block_id="1.0"
                     /corr_domain_id=18
                     /cluster_id="1.0"
                     /substructure="C(=O)N[C@H](Cc1ccccc1)"
                     /cluster_id_ori=1
                     /block_id_ori="2.0"
                     /CDS id="AVAG00591_-_gene_g48151.t1_13"
     BGC_Domain      17794..18756
                     /index=26
                     /bitscore="141.6"
                     /evalue="4.5e-44"
                     /locus_id=13
                     /locus_tag="C_NRPS"
                     /prot_end=680
                     /prot_seq="VSFAQERIFLDEQIRFGSQGNRMYGVRLAYGISNCTKPVSIKRLRQAI
                     QILITKHSALRTNIFLDVAGEVIQSAVPIIDSDELLFGFTVLHIDNHDMEDISKMIHDS
                     NLFNLNEGRVLHCHIVRQHSPSLQDDDDQLTTNDIILFHIHHSAFDGVSTSIFMQDLSL
                     AYNDNDLLPTDDNTLQYIDYSVYERQMDMTLSGEFWKTQLDGYDLENKLVIPFDRHRLP
                     NDERTGKASVAQITFDHQLXXXXXXXXXXXXXNYASTSNVTPFQLGLATFYAFLFKLSN
                     GQQDLCIGSVNANRYRTELQDIIGMFVATLPYRIQLD"
                     /prot_start=359
                     /type="C_NRPS"
                     /module=True
                     /module_type="nrps"
                     /reduction="ketone"
                     /module_index="8.0"
                     /end_part=False
                     /start_part=False
                     /trans_AT=False
                     /epi="L"
                     /MT=False
                     /M_start="17793.0"
                     /M_end="19439.0"
                     /duplicate=False
                     /specificity="aad"
                     /probability="0.0"
                     /specificity_all="aad (0.174); dhb (0.14); L (0.123); E
                     (0.121); F (0.099); D (0.098); A (0.052); Y (0.026); P
                     (0.025); V (0.025); S (0.017); C (0.014); G (0.011); W
                     (0.01); R (0.009); orn (0.009); K (0.008); dab (0.007); I
                     (0.006); pip (0.006); N (0.005); T (0.005); Q (0.002); bht
                     (0.002); dhpg (0.002); hpg (0.002); dhbu (0.001); horn
                     (0.001); H (0.0); "
                     /is_postmod=False
                     /pm_type
                     /pm_domain_type
                     /block_id="1.0"
                     /corr_domain_id=19
                     /cluster_id="1.0"
                     /substructure="C(=O)N[C@H](CCCC(=O)O)"
                     /cluster_id_ori=1
                     /block_id_ori="2.0"
                     /CDS id="AVAG00591_-_gene_g48151.t1_13"
     BGC_Module      17794..19439
                     /block_id="1.0"
                     /block_id_ori="2.0"
                     /cluster_id="1.0"
                     /cluster_id_ori=1
                     /domain_id="19 , 20"
                     /end_part=False
                     /epi="L"
                     /locus_tag="nrps"
                     /module_index="8.0"
                     /module_type="nrps"
                     /reduction="ketone"
                     /specificity="aad"
                     /specificity_all="aad (0.174); dhb (0.14); L (0.123); E
                     (0.121); F (0.099); D (0.098); A (0.052); Y (0.026); P
                     (0.025); V (0.025); S (0.017); C (0.014); G (0.011); W
                     (0.01); R (0.009); orn (0.009); K (0.008); dab (0.007); I
                     (0.006); pip (0.006); N (0.005); T (0.005); Q (0.002); bht
                     (0.002); dhpg (0.002); hpg (0.002); dhbu (0.001); horn
                     (0.001); H (0.0); "
                     /start_part=False
                     /types="C_NRPS , A_NRPS"
     CDS             19275..19475
                     /note="ID=1_14;partial=00;start_type=ATG;rbs_motif=None;rbs
                     _spacer=None;gc_cont=0.279;conf=98.87;score=19.45;cscore=14
                     .83;sscore=4.61;rscore=-1.50;uscore=-2.67;tscore=3.33;"
                     /locus_tag="AVAG00591_-_gene_g48151.t1_14"
                     /strand="1"
                     /translation="MDHPQKIAVELDEQMLSYNELYFYVQELSSMLIDINDVKEGDIVC
                     QCVERSISMVKQRFHMKIVDF*"
     BGC_Domain      19281..19439
                     /index=27
                     /bitscore="22.0"
                     /evalue="8.5e-08"
                     /locus_id=14
                     /locus_tag="A_NRPS"
                     /prot_end=55
                     /prot_seq="HPQKIAVELDEQMLSYNELYFYVQELSSMLIDINDVKEGDIVCQCVER
                     SISMV"
                     /prot_start=2
                     /type="A_NRPS"
                     /module=True
                     /module_type="nrps"
                     /reduction="ketone"
                     /module_index="8.0"
                     /end_part=False
                     /start_part=False
                     /trans_AT=False
                     /epi="L"
                     /MT=False
                     /M_start="17793.0"
                     /M_end="19439.0"
                     /duplicate=False
                     /specificity="aad"
                     /probability="0.0"
                     /specificity_all="aad (0.174); dhb (0.14); L (0.123); E
                     (0.121); F (0.099); D (0.098); A (0.052); Y (0.026); P
                     (0.025); V (0.025); S (0.017); C (0.014); G (0.011); W
                     (0.01); R (0.009); orn (0.009); K (0.008); dab (0.007); I
                     (0.006); pip (0.006); N (0.005); T (0.005); Q (0.002); bht
                     (0.002); dhpg (0.002); hpg (0.002); dhbu (0.001); horn
                     (0.001); H (0.0); "
                     /is_postmod=False
                     /pm_type
                     /pm_domain_type
                     /block_id="1.0"
                     /corr_domain_id=20
                     /cluster_id="1.0"
                     /substructure="C(=O)N[C@H](CCCC(=O)O)"
                     /cluster_id_ori=1
                     /block_id_ori="2.0"
                     /CDS id="AVAG00591_-_gene_g48151.t1_14"
     CDS             19521..19811
                     /note="ID=1_15;partial=00;start_type=ATG;rbs_motif=None;rbs
                     _spacer=None;gc_cont=0.378;conf=92.41;score=10.87;cscore=8.
                     32;sscore=2.55;rscore=-1.19;uscore=-1.25;tscore=4.21;"
                     /locus_tag="AVAG00591_-_gene_g48151.t1_15"
                     /strand="1"
                     /translation="MVGAVYCPLSPQDPKQRLQTLVKETRSHLVLVHSLTQSKLDADEI
                     TMNMDTTINVNRIMSDNDLDRLSCINVTTESIGYIIFTSGSTGIPKAVSVK*"
     BGC_Domain      19524..19805
                     /index=28
                     /bitscore="51.9"
                     /evalue="6.9e-17"
                     /locus_id=15
                     /locus_tag="A_NRPS"
                     /prot_end=95
                     /prot_seq="VGAVYCPLSPQDPKQRLQTLVKETRSHLVLVHSLTQSKLDADEITMNM
                     DTTINVNRIMSDNDLDRLSCINVTTESIGYIIFTSGSTGIPKAVSV"
                     /prot_start=1
                     /type="A_NRPS"
                     /module=True
                     /module_type="nrps"
                     /reduction="ketone"
                     /module_index="9.0"
                     /end_part=False
                     /start_part=False
                     /trans_AT=False
                     /epi="L"
                     /MT=False
                     /M_start="19523.0"
                     /M_end="19805.0"
                     /duplicate=False
                     /specificity="aad"
                     /probability="0.177"
                     /specificity_all="aad (0.177); L (0.13); F (0.108); D
                     (0.104); dhb (0.086); E (0.081); A (0.078); V (0.044); S
                     (0.023); P (0.021); Y (0.021); C (0.018); I (0.017); N
                     (0.013); orn (0.013); G (0.011); W (0.01); K (0.008); dab
                     (0.007); pip (0.006); T (0.005); Q (0.004); R (0.004); horn
                     (0.004); H (0.002); bht (0.002); hpg (0.002); dhpg (0.001);
                     dhbu (0.0); "
                     /is_postmod=False
                     /pm_type
                     /pm_domain_type
                     /block_id="1.0"
                     /corr_domain_id=21
                     /cluster_id="1.0"
                     /substructure="C(=O)N[C@H](CCCC(=O)O)"
                     /cluster_id_ori=1
                     /block_id_ori="2.0"
                     /CDS id="AVAG00591_-_gene_g48151.t1_15"
     BGC_Module      19524..19805
                     /block_id="1.0"
                     /block_id_ori="2.0"
                     /cluster_id="1.0"
                     /cluster_id_ori=1
                     /domain_id="21"
                     /end_part=False
                     /epi="L"
                     /locus_tag="nrps"
                     /module_index="9.0"
                     /module_type="nrps"
                     /reduction="ketone"
                     /specificity="aad"
                     /specificity_all="aad (0.177); L (0.13); F (0.108); D
                     (0.104); dhb (0.086); E (0.081); A (0.078); V (0.044); S
                     (0.023); P (0.021); Y (0.021); C (0.018); I (0.017); N
                     (0.013); orn (0.013); G (0.011); W (0.01); K (0.008); dab
                     (0.007); pip (0.006); T (0.005); Q (0.004); R (0.004); horn
                     (0.004); H (0.002); bht (0.002); hpg (0.002); dhpg (0.001);
                     dhbu (0.0); "
                     /start_part=False
                     /types="A_NRPS"
     CDS             19908..20219
                     /note="ID=1_16;partial=00;start_type=GTG;rbs_motif=None;rbs
                     _spacer=None;gc_cont=0.340;conf=86.05;score=7.92;cscore=10.
                     98;sscore=-3.06;rscore=-1.19;uscore=1.24;tscore=-3.12;"
                     /locus_tag="AVAG00591_-_gene_g48151.t1_16"
                     /strand="1"
                     /translation="MGVFSKNDTVLQTTKCSFDIHVEDLIGTFVIGASLVMMRPDGLMD
                     FPYLIDLVDSKKITYFNSVPSYLAALCLYLDRCLENVSLNHVRSICSGGKYKIIKDKT*
                     "
     BGC_Domain      19920..20192
                     /index=29
                     /bitscore="39.3"
                     /evalue="4.8e-13"
                     /locus_id=16
                     /locus_tag="A_NRPS"
                     /prot_end=95
                     /prot_seq="SKNDTVLQTTKCSFDIHVEDLIGTFVIGASLVMMRPDGLMDFPYLIDL
                     VDSKKITYFNSVPSYLAALCLYLDRCLENVSLNHVRSICSGGK"
                     /prot_start=4
                     /type="A_NRPS"
                     /module=True
                     /module_type="nrps"
                     /reduction="ketone"
                     /module_index="10.0"
                     /end_part=False
                     /start_part=False
                     /trans_AT=False
                     /epi="L"
                     /MT=False
                     /M_start="19919.0"
                     /M_end="20192.0"
                     /duplicate=False
                     /specificity="aad"
                     /probability="0.149"
                     /specificity_all="aad (0.149); L (0.139); F (0.104); E
                     (0.08); D (0.073); A (0.071); C (0.047); dhb (0.046); S
                     (0.044); G (0.033); Y (0.033); orn (0.026); P (0.021); V
                     (0.019); W (0.017); T (0.013); N (0.012); Q (0.012); K
                     (0.011); R (0.011); I (0.008); horn (0.008); hpg (0.006);
                     pip (0.006); dab (0.005); H (0.003); bht (0.001); dhbu
                     (0.001); dhpg (0.001); "
                     /is_postmod=False
                     /pm_type
                     /pm_domain_type
                     /block_id="1.0"
                     /corr_domain_id=22
                     /cluster_id="1.0"
                     /substructure="C(=O)N[C@H](CCCC(=O)O)"
                     /cluster_id_ori=1
                     /block_id_ori="2.0"
                     /CDS id="AVAG00591_-_gene_g48151.t1_16"
     BGC_Module      19920..20192
                     /block_id="1.0"
                     /block_id_ori="2.0"
                     /cluster_id="1.0"
                     /cluster_id_ori=1
                     /domain_id="22"
                     /end_part=False
                     /epi="L"
                     /locus_tag="nrps"
                     /module_index="10.0"
                     /module_type="nrps"
                     /reduction="ketone"
                     /specificity="aad"
                     /specificity_all="aad (0.149); L (0.139); F (0.104); E
                     (0.08); D (0.073); A (0.071); C (0.047); dhb (0.046); S
                     (0.044); G (0.033); Y (0.033); orn (0.026); P (0.021); V
                     (0.019); W (0.017); T (0.013); N (0.012); Q (0.012); K
                     (0.011); R (0.011); I (0.008); horn (0.008); hpg (0.006);
                     pip (0.006); dab (0.005); H (0.003); bht (0.001); dhbu
                     (0.001); dhpg (0.001); "
                     /start_part=False
                     /types="A_NRPS"
     CDS             20389..23157
                     /note="ID=1_17;partial=00;start_type=TTG;rbs_motif=None;rbs
                     _spacer=None;gc_cont=0.348;conf=99.99;score=226.99;cscore=2
                     36.52;sscore=-9.53;rscore=-1.19;uscore=0.75;tscore=-9.10;"
                     /locus_tag="AVAG00591_-_gene_g48151.t1_17"
                     /strand="1"
                     /translation="MIHHLNKHFASTSENRCHIWNLYGPAEITIGCTIQLVDATCEQST
                     IPIGSLIPGYRCVILDDFGEPVFVGQEGELLVTGVGVYAGYLGRDDLTKKALVHMHDEL
                     FYKTGDLVRADNNCVVHYVGRKDHQVKLHGQRIELGEIERCLRDASSDVLGSVVVKWGK
                     DHLIAYVQGYNLNTEQLRNYCRSRLARFMIPSLIIALEKFPLNPNGKLDRKLLPTPDFS
                     TMIESQDTDQSQLTELEQRLLPIFAQAFHVESPNVNVPFGQLGGTSLDVIMALSMIREQ
                     IYKNIGVTVLYDNPSIRQLAQILEPLIIDQDEEQKQDISTTLTTTQLEEDQYRVMPSIF
                     IETLGILVLICQWLFPIWMAYRYNCYFSILLMPLVHMLMYVICQHLLLWSETKVTKVNM
                     LYSWSYYRWWFLERLWSINNSYWLKYLLGTPFYNFYLRLCGARIGRGVHIFSTLIDAPW
                     LLEVGDSTFIDTDAIFSNLSYYEQTYKLNLIRIGSYCSIGTRCVLYDEVTIPDNTYIES
                     MSKLTGDVSPTIKHTSINDRSFSWKQVIYQLICLLCLIIIHSTLLTLTYKIYQFCLTIC
                     MPIPIAIALSWLFWTIMCLSVVMFLLKYIIGSVTPGNYPVNSYYFLHRVWLRQLIISSF
                     HRSYEFLSSYSTISNVLLSWLNADIEDDVKFGEFQPILSFPSNLLKIQQGVTTFAKVRL
                     APFEITPAGDCRLNTIILGSGSNLGNGCTLLPGTRLPNKTMVGNLTLITENTSISGAGS
                     VLLGIPSRQMPFIMPEEETMSIDKLPSLKSSSLRIFMSTCMIYLLSKCISTTIYWLLPT
                     FIAPIVHACLFCIMHRYLILSTSSEATFTYSETITRTHEFISTALIEFNIFIGPFLSGT
                     QYLVHLFRILGAHIGQDVILPTIGCLTDPHLITIGNHVRLQTEACLQVNIL*"
     BGC_Domain      20431..20790
                     /index=30
                     /bitscore="104.7"
                     /evalue="6.5e-33"
                     /locus_id=17
                     /locus_tag="A_NRPS"
                     /prot_end=134
                     /prot_seq="NRCHIWNLYGPAEITIGCTIQLVDATCEQSTIPIGSLIPGYRCVILDD
                     FGEPVFVGQEGELLVTGVGVYAGYLGRDDLTKKALVHMHDELFYKTGDLVRADNNCVVH
                     YVGRKDHQVKLHG"
                     /prot_start=14
                     /type="A_NRPS"
                     /module=True
                     /module_type="nrps"
                     /reduction="ketone"
                     /module_index="11.0"
                     /end_part=False
                     /start_part=False
                     /trans_AT=False
                     /epi="L"
                     /MT=False
                     /M_start="20430.0"
                     /M_end="21303.0"
                     /duplicate=False
                     /specificity="dhb"
                     /probability="0.178"
                     /specificity_all="dhb (0.178); F (0.154); E (0.152); A
                     (0.074); L (0.072); aad (0.059); D (0.04); P (0.031); V
                     (0.03); Y (0.023); W (0.02); G (0.019); S (0.019); N
                     (0.018); K (0.014); C (0.013); orn (0.013); I (0.012); dab
                     (0.01); R (0.009); hpg (0.009); H (0.008); Q (0.007); horn
                     (0.007); T (0.004); bht (0.003); pip (0.002); dhbu (0.0);
                     dhpg (0.0); "
                     /is_postmod=False
                     /pm_type
                     /pm_domain_type
                     /block_id="1.0"
                     /corr_domain_id=23
                     /cluster_id="1.0"
                     /substructure="C(=O)Oc1c(O)c(ccc1)"
                     /cluster_id_ori=1
                     /block_id_ori="2.0"
                     /CDS id="AVAG00591_-_gene_g48151.t1_17"
     BGC_Module      20431..21303
                     /block_id="1.0"
                     /block_id_ori="2.0"
                     /cluster_id="1.0"
                     /cluster_id_ori=1
                     /domain_id="23 , 24"
                     /end_part=False
                     /epi="L"
                     /locus_tag="nrps"
                     /module_index="11.0"
                     /module_type="nrps"
                     /reduction="ketone"
                     /specificity="dhb"
                     /specificity_all="dhb (0.178); F (0.154); E (0.152); A
                     (0.074); L (0.072); aad (0.059); D (0.04); P (0.031); V
                     (0.03); Y (0.023); W (0.02); G (0.019); S (0.019); N
                     (0.018); K (0.014); C (0.013); orn (0.013); I (0.012); dab
                     (0.01); R (0.009); hpg (0.009); H (0.008); Q (0.007); horn
                     (0.007); T (0.004); bht (0.003); pip (0.002); dhbu (0.0);
                     dhpg (0.0); "
                     /start_part=False
                     /types="A_NRPS , PCP"
     BGC_Domain      21103..21303
                     /index=31
                     /bitscore="36.3"
                     /evalue="5.7e-12"
                     /locus_id=17
                     /locus_tag="PCP"
                     /prot_end=305
                     /prot_seq="EQRLLPIFAQAFHVESPNVNVPFGQLGGTSLDVIMALSMIREQIYKNI
                     GVTVLYDNPSIRQLAQILE"
                     /prot_start=238
                     /type="PCP"
                     /module=True
                     /module_type="nrps"
                     /reduction="ketone"
                     /module_index="11.0"
                     /end_part=False
                     /start_part=False
                     /trans_AT=False
                     /epi="L"
                     /MT=False
                     /M_start="20430.0"
                     /M_end="21303.0"
                     /duplicate=False
                     /specificity="dhb"
                     /probability="0.178"
                     /specificity_all="dhb (0.178); F (0.154); E (0.152); A
                     (0.074); L (0.072); aad (0.059); D (0.04); P (0.031); V
                     (0.03); Y (0.023); W (0.02); G (0.019); S (0.019); N
                     (0.018); K (0.014); C (0.013); orn (0.013); I (0.012); dab
                     (0.01); R (0.009); hpg (0.009); H (0.008); Q (0.007); horn
                     (0.007); T (0.004); bht (0.003); pip (0.002); dhbu (0.0);
                     dhpg (0.0); "
                     /is_postmod=False
                     /pm_type
                     /pm_domain_type
                     /block_id="1.0"
                     /corr_domain_id=24
                     /cluster_id="1.0"
                     /substructure="C(=O)Oc1c(O)c(ccc1)"
                     /cluster_id_ori=1
                     /block_id_ori="2.0"
                     /CDS id="AVAG00591_-_gene_g48151.t1_17"
ORIGIN
        1 atgacttcca aagttattgc tcaagaaccg atagctgttg tagctatcgc atgtgaattt
       61 gctggagata tacattcggc aacagattta tggcatgtat tagaacagag taaagatgtt
      121 ggcagtgcta ttccacaaga acgtgctgat cttgcctcat ttagtgctca tatggtcaat
      181 caagataagg ataatcaact tagtcaaaat ttaattcgtg gaggttattt tctctctaat
      241 gcacaatggg atacctttga acaaagtttc tttggtcttt ccaataatga agctcttagt
      301 attgatccag cacatcgtct actgatgctt aaatttgtac atttaatcga agatgctggt
      361 tatacgttag aaaagatgta tggttcacgt acatcagtac atattggtca attctctaca
      421 gataatgcac ttactgtgtc tcgaatgaaa cccgaatttc gactacgatt acatggacca
      481 aatgcaagtc tttacaatgc agctgctcga cttgcatatc attttaactt gaatggtcct
      541 aatgtgtcac tcgatgtcgc ttgttcgtca tcattagaag ctgttcgtca agctatacaa
      601 actcttcgag caggtgaagc agatatggca gtatgtggtg gtgtcaatgc tgtctataca
      661 ccagagaata tacttagtgg ttcacttatt ggtgctcagt caccagatgg aagaagtcga
      721 tcatttagta ttgatgcaaa tggttatgct aaaggtaata ttcatattta ttatataagc
      781 ttagatatta ttttaatgat ctattttagg tgaaggtctt ggtcttgttt tactaaaacg
      841 actaagcgat gctgaacgtg atggtgatcg aatctattgt attttacgtg atgttcatag
      901 tcatcatgat ggaagtgaag gcaagactaa ttttgttata ccatctggta ttggacagac
      961 acgtcttctt gctgatattt atcgacgaag tgaaacagat cctaagaatg ttttctatgt
     1021 ggaagcacat ggtactggta caccagtagg tgatcccatt gaagcaaatg ctttaggtca
     1081 attttttcat cgttcatcaa tggatccacc attactcatt ggatctatta aaagtaatct
     1141 tggacataca gaaggtgcag ctggtattgc tgctcttatt aaagttgcaa tgtgtatgcg
     1201 tcatcgtgct attccaccaa acatgcattt cacagcactt aatccaaaaa ttgaagcaca
     1261 acgatataat ctacatgttg ttcaacatta tgtaccattt ccatctgtaa caaacaatcc
     1321 aactattata ggtatcaatt cttttggcat gggtggtaat actacacatg ccattgtcga
     1381 agaatatcga ccacaacaga aaaaattatt gaatggattt catcacaatc ataacgatca
     1441 aaacaaactt gaacttaaac aatcctttgt ttttctcttc tcgagtaagt tcaagttttt
     1501 ctattcgtat tcatttcatt attttcttgt tttgtttagc aaaaagtcaa gaatcacttg
     1561 tcaaacaagt cgcacaattc aatatatggt tacaagaaat gtctgacaag attaacgatg
     1621 attctgatac tttccttgct cgcatatcta aacaacttct tctcaaacgc acaatcagct
     1681 atgaacattt agccattttt atatctactg atcttgcaca gttacagaat caaatcgatg
     1741 cttttcttgc tcaaaaaaat acatctggac ttcttctcac tacacgtcca atgttgtcat
     1801 caagaaaaat ctgctttgtc tacagtggtc aaggacctca atggtgggca atgggtcgtc
     1861 aattatacaa gaatgaacca gtctttcgtc aatggataca acgaatcgat gctgaattga
     1921 caaaaatcaa tgaagataaa tggcaattat tagatgaact tatggagaca aaagatgaaa
     1981 agacatctcg tattaatgat accaacatcg ctcaaccttc aatatttgct attcaagttg
     2041 ctctaactgc tcttctcaac tcgtggcaaa tctttcctga tactatcgta tcacacagtg
     2101 ctggagaaca agcagctgct tttgtttcag gtcgtattac attagaagaa gctattcgta
     2161 tcgtttataa tcgatcacgt cttcaaaatc gtaacactcg tcaaggtggt cgtatgctag
     2221 ctgtctcgat gagtgaagaa caagtgagag aagaccttct caaaggtata gaacatcttg
     2281 tctcaattgc tgtcatcaat agtccacatt ctgtgacact gagtggagat gagaaaacaa
     2341 ttgatgaatt atttgaaatt cttacaacat ttcatccgaa tgtgttcaaa gcacgacttc
     2401 gtattgaaaa tgcttttcac tcacatcaaa tggatctatt taatattcag aatgaaatgc
     2461 tttcaacact tggcgatatt tcaggtcttc ctttacaaga tccacaacaa atgttcaacg
     2521 tacaatgtag taaagctcgt ctatactcaa gtgtttatgg tggctatgta aatgagcata
     2581 cgccattaaa tgctcatcat tggtgggcta acgttcgaga atgtgttcga ttttacgatg
     2641 caatgacaag tataattcaa gacgatgctg cagatatctt tcttgaaatt tcacctcatc
     2701 cagtattggc tacatcaatt gatgaatgtt gtgagttaca ttctttgaaa catcttactc
     2761 ttccaacatt gaaacgaaag gaagatgaac aaacaacatt acttacaagt cttactcaac
     2821 tcacttcatc accaattgtg tggcaacatt atcttgaatc tcgagaaatc aaatccactg
     2881 ataatgatag tgaacttttt gaaacatttc catcatatgc ttttaataca acttcttgtt
     2941 ggtacgaatc caaagattca gtcattgaac gtctttctta tcgtcttccc agtcatccac
     3001 ttctgggcat tcgtcaatgg actcaacaga ctaatccaac atggagaagt ctcatcaata
     3061 tcaatcttcc tcaacacgcc ttcttaaaag atcacaaaat tcaagatgct atcttatttc
     3121 cagctagtgg ttacattgaa ttagcattaa ctgccagtcg tcaattactt tcatcgactg
     3181 acgattctca atcaattatt gtcttcgaac aagttgaatt cattaatgca ctcgttctta
     3241 ctgaacatga attgacagaa atattcactc aaatagtaat gccaatgcgt gaatggttta
     3301 tatacagtcg accatggaca acagctggtc aagattgtat tcgtacatca ggcatgtcag
     3361 gtgttgatgt tcttaaatca ttcactgata caaaattact taatcaacat tcattaaacg
     3421 aatttacact tcatgctcga ggtcaaatta agataggtga tgacaaacaa caattaccac
     3481 ttctaactga tgtacccatt gatcgtgatt tatgttctac acttgaacca gataatgtct
     3541 atacacatct aatgtcacgt ggttatcagt atggaccttt atttcgattg atgcaatcac
     3601 ttcataacac acaatcaatt gtcgaaggtg aaattgattg tactatagcc agtcaagata
     3661 atgctccagt ctatcatcta attcatccag ctgtcctcga tgcctgttta catccagctt
     3721 tagctatatt acctggaatt tctactactt ttattccagt ttctattaat aagataacta
     3781 tatatggaga aatatcaacg ttaaattcac cagtacaagt tcgtgcagcc tatcatgata
     3841 acatttgtgg tatagctaaa caacgaacgt atgaatttga ttgtacgatt tgttcaaatg
     3901 atacagaaat gagaaaacct ttagtcagtt ttgatcgtat tacaattcag caagtacaag
     3961 gttcacagtc cggccaatgg gcatcaaaca catccgtgtt cgataaattg aatatattag
     4021 tagatttacc aaatcaagaa ctcactacac atcttgatac gatcatggat aattattgct
     4081 taaaaacagt gtggaatgat gaacgaataa gaattggtgc agctgatctt ctaccatcaa
     4141 ctgaatacat tattaaggct cacattgatt ctacgggtaa tgcagatcta attgaatctg
     4201 ttgaaccgtt aaatctactg gctgcatatt atgctcaaat ggcacttgaa gatttgacac
     4261 ttgttcctat tcaagaacaa caacaagaat cacttttagc tgcatgtcgt tctcttacca
     4321 ttgattcgaa agcaaaacca acatatcatt cgacccagat ctatctcatg caactgttgc
     4381 gtcaatttcc acgtcttaaa ccaattttgt ccgttttgtc tacttgtgga caaaatctca
     4441 gacaagtcct cagtggacaa tatgatggaa tcgatgtact attgggtgat gaaaagatgg
     4501 aatcagaatt gcaagaaatt caatcactca tctcttctca tcaaacatat ttcatttttg
     4561 atattcttaa tcaatatctt caagaaaaat ttggtaaatt attagctgaa cgtaaacttc
     4621 gcatattctg gttaggcagt ggtaacaatt cggatgatct acgagttctt cttcttttac
     4681 ttgatttatc agaaaaaaca gatatattaa tcgacataaa ctatacaaac tcgaatccac
     4741 atgtacttga acaagttgag aaaactttca ctacgcaatt gaaagatcaa aatcgaatac
     4801 gtataatcta tgatgacaaa tttgacttat tcaacaatga aaataacaaa aatatgatcg
     4861 tcgaatcata cgacattata tttggtgcta ataaattaca aggcaatcaa gatttatcat
     4921 attcacttgt tattcttcgt caactactcg ttcctaatgg tcttcttctt ctactggaat
     4981 taactgatgc tccactttac ttcgatatta tctatggttt aatagatcaa tggtggtctc
     5041 cagtcgatca ccgacgtgct ctactcaata ttaatcaatg gacaagaact atacgagaaa
     5101 tagatggatt tgaaactgtt caaacacgaa atacatcatt tggtaactca tttattgttg
     5161 tccaaaaatc gacgtcatct aaagttttat ctatgctcga agaacgacaa agtcaagcat
     5221 ggcttatttt tgacgatgat agtacaccta gtatgggaaa cgcactaaag tccctcttgc
     5281 catctgttaa catcacattg ttacatgcat ctaattcaag ttccgacaat atttgttcta
     5341 aaattgaaga aatgatgaca acatatgcgc aggtacatat catttttgct tggtcactga
     5401 atcaaaaatc agtcaatgat gacagtgaaa tggcaattgc acaatatgaa acaaatatat
     5461 gtgatacatt tattcatatt cttcaaacaa tacaaacagc agaaccacaa tcgcatccat
     5521 ttgtatatgt tattacacaa aatgttcaac ctggtgctgg tagcgatata aatccaattg
     5581 gttcaccact tattggtctt gcacgtagtc ttgctcttga atatgaacaa catcatttaa
     5641 aacttattga tttacaatcg aaatcatcac cagccctgat accatctctt gttcgtacac
     5701 ttgccgaaca cctcataata tctagatatg cagatgatct tgatgaaatt gttcttcaac
     5761 acgataaaca aactgatact attcatcgct tggaatggca ctatgaaatg cttcaagaaa
     5821 aacaagatat taacgaatca gtcaaatcag aacaaacgac aattattcca cacaacgatg
     5881 ccgatcaaca accatttcgt cttcaggtcg ctccatctcg ttttctggat gatttaacat
     5941 gggtaccaga tgtaaagaaa aacatactac atactgacaa aatagaagtt cgtgtacatt
     6001 gtgttggtat caactttcga gatgttctta aatcgagtgg tcgctatcca tatatgcgtc
     6061 cctttgcaca aactagcaat gatcaagcta tggttgatcg tgatacagaa cctggtattg
     6121 attttattgg tactgttgca cgtactcatt caaacgagaa agtaaaagta ggcgatcgtg
     6181 tttttggtat ggcaccaggt gtatttcatt cccatgtaca tcttagtcct aatgaatatg
     6241 tccgcatccc agacgattgc aatcacttta ctgatgaaca attagctgca ttaccaaatg
     6301 cttgtatgac tgttctatat tcattaaaat atcgtgttaa tctacaacct ggtcaaactg
     6361 tacttgtaca tgcagcaacc ggtggtactg gtcaagcttg tattcaatat tgtcagtcaa
     6421 ttggcgctcg agttctggct actgctggca ctgatgaaaa acgaagattt cttcgtgaac
     6481 actatggtat tgaacacgtg tttaatagcc gagatctttc atttgtaaat ggtgtacgtg
     6541 cgcttttacc taatggagtt gatatcattg ttaattcgtt gtccggttct tttcttcaag
     6601 aatcagtaaa attacttgcc tcacaaggtc attttattga atggggaaaa cgagatttat
     6661 ttgacaagaa aaaattgtct atgttcgatt tacgtgatga ttgtagtttc catgttatcg
     6721 atattacttc actgtatgtt catcgtcgcg atatcttcgg acaattaatt gaagaacttt
     6781 tacaattgat tatcaaaggc gttttcaaac caattgaacc aacccaagca tatgaaccat
     6841 cagatatcat tgacatcttt aaacaatgta ataatggtca gatgagtggt aaatttgttc
     6901 ttcgtcttac taattctcaa caaccattaa atttaaactg tcaatcacct ccacaatgca
     6961 cagaaggtag tatttacttt tcttatttct agtgaatcta taatagttca cttttttttc
     7021 tcgttatagg agaagatgca atgtttccat ttgaagtatg tcatcaaggt acaattttaa
     7081 tttcgggtgg ttgtggtggt ctcggtctca caatgtctcg ttggatgata gaaaaacgtt
     7141 gtgtcaaacg tttgatgctt atgagtcgac gatcagtagc acaaattgaa caagtagaca
     7201 atcctgaata tggagaatgg caacgattac aacaagcagc aaaaacatat gatgctcata
     7261 ttgatttagt tcaaatcgat gtcactaatt ttgaagatgt tcgtaatcta atcgaacaac
     7321 ttagtcaaac accttatccc atacgtggta tcattcatag tgcagtagtt caagaagatc
     7381 gaagtttggg aaaattatca caagaaaatc ttacacatgt cttaggacca aaagctcgtg
     7441 gtgcttggaa tcttcatcga gcatcagaac ttgctgctcc ttcacttcat ttctttgttc
     7501 tcttttcatc gattcgtaat catatgatcg atctagcatc aggtggatac aatgctggca
     7561 accaatttct cgatattctt gctcgttatc gtgctgaaaa actcaattta cccgctcttt
     7621 cagtcagttt gcctgcagtg agtggtgctg gtatgtttca tcgacatcgt gaaatgctga
     7681 caagtttaca aaatacatca ggttttgaat tggtacctac tgttggtgta tttgaactta
     7741 tcgatcgatt tcatgtcaat caaaagtctt gtccatgtcc aattatcttt gccgccaatt
     7801 ggaaacaatt atatgaaaat cgagataaat tagttacaca tcaactacgc aaaatagcaa
     7861 tacaacaata tacaattgca aatggttcgt caatgtcaac tatttcattg gatgatgttg
     7921 attcatttga ttcgatctat gataagttag aaaccattgt cgagcgaaca caaattaccg
     7981 ttgctcggct cttgggtgca agtagtaatg atcaaatttc tctcgatcgt tcccttgtca
     8041 gtcaaggtat ggactcatta gctgctgtat cactttacaa ttggttagga caagagacaa
     8101 acatatttat tccattagct gatcttcttc aaggactttc aatacaaact attgccgaac
     8161 aagtacataa gaagcttcat aaaaaaaaac gaacagatac agaatcaaat gactccggaa
     8221 ttgattttca tattgaatcg attgaagata atgaaactaa gttatccaac aatttatctt
     8281 acactggtac agagaatatt ctatgcatac gacgtccaat taattctgaa tgtcccattc
     8341 tcttctatat cttaccaaat tctacttccg acaacactca tatgtcagaa ataatcgtgg
     8401 aaaagatatc aaaaaataat aattttcctt taccagctgc catttatact attaataaac
     8461 cacaagcatc gatgaccaaa gacataacaa aaatcgcgaa tatgatgatc gctcaaatgc
     8521 gtcgaattca accatatgga ccttataaat tagtgactac aggtggtgaa caaggggaag
     8581 tgctcgctag tgagatgacg aatcaactca aacaacattc agttgattcc accattcaac
     8641 tactttcgta atgatatgat ggaataaatt ggatatggat gaactattgg taaaaaactt
     8701 gtatacgata tgctacgcct atccatttgg attacggagt tcgcaaatcg tatgaaatat
     8761 catgttttgt ttgtctttgt tttgaaagaa cgaaaattgt tcgtttcttt ctttgtaatt
     8821 cgatttgtaa ctatcatttg tatattttat tgttgctttt ttttaaatct tttattttca
     8881 atgatttaaa aatcgttttc ttttctttaa ctcaatattt tattctttat ttacaaaact
     8941 tatccttttt tttatagata ctcttttaat tatcaattct tcaaacttga attcaataat
     9001 aattatttat ttataattat ggacttaact tcctatcgac gagttgcatc ttcggcactt
     9061 aaagtttctg gcagattgaa agctatagct tcatatgctc aacaacgtat ttggcttcat
     9121 gagcaactct attttgatcg aatgtcttct tccttagcaa tctacaatat tcttctccca
     9181 ttaagaatca aatgtggctc gctgtcagta gaacatgtcc gactcgctat acttgcagtg
     9241 cttgaaaagc ataaagttct tcgaacggct gttcgtttta atgcggaaac aaatcaactc
     9301 gaacaagaag tacaatcact cagtcatgat gtttattcgt ttgaacatac ccgaaatgta
     9361 tgttcagccg aacaactgga tgcaatgctc acggctgaaa cagtaaccaa ctactttgat
     9421 gtagaaaagg gcaaagtatt acgttgtcat ttaatacaaa tcaataacga gaatgaatct
     9481 gtaaatcttc actcaggaga tcttcttcta ttcactgttc atcatattgc ttttgataat
     9541 acttcactgc gattatttac tctggccttt gccgaagcat gcggtcaatt agaatctgta
     9601 cagccaccaa acaaatcacc acaatatgtt gacttcactc tttatgaaca atctttagtg
     9661 caatcatcgg gtgccgaacg aacacgccag ttctggacat tattgcttca ggattatgat
     9721 tggactaaaa catttatatt accggttaac agctcacaga tcacaacaac tgttcgctct
     9781 ggacgtggct attcaatcgc atttaatctg aatgctgatt tagtacaagc acagatggca
     9841 tttgctgcac ttcacaatat ttctatgttt caattatatc tcgcttgcta ttacgtgttt
     9901 cttttcaaat taagttcagt acaagatcta tgtgttgccg gtacgttcaa taatcgtcct
     9961 ttggcagaaa tgaaatcgat gattggaatg tttgcaaata cgatacccta tcgaatcaat
    10021 attaatccag acggttcatt ccaaaagttg gctgaacaag tacaacattt atgcttgtcc
    10081 attcttaatc atgcttatct accatatcaa caaattctcg gtgttcaagc aaacgaaaga
    10141 tacccgatgc cccaaacatt ctttcactat gaatcactcg tatcttccac tacatatagt
    10201 accacagcgg agattcctac aaataataaa aacggtacgg ttttcgatat ttattatgat
    10261 cgagaccgat cacatggcaa tggtattgcc ttattcgata tgacactggc tgtatcacat
    10321 gatcatcatg gaaaagctac agagtgcttt ctagaatgct cagctgattt gttccccaat
    10381 gaaatatacg tcaaacagat ggtcgatcgc ttccaatgta tgcttgaaca attatttttg
    10441 gatcaaacat ttaatatcac cacacaatcc atgaatcaat tatctttgct tcatccatca
    10501 gaaatcaatg aaatcgattc aacaatcttc aagcgactac ctaacatcaa cgaaggtaaa
    10561 actgcgaatt ttctctacaa tagattcttt aaatgatact tttctttcgc tattaggacc
    10621 tgcttcattt gcacaagctc gtatctggca tgatgaacat gtcagatttg accccaatca
    10681 acctcaagtg gccatctaca atatgccatt tctatttcat attgaaagtg gttcattatc
    10741 tgttgaaaga ttacgacaag cttttcaatt agtaattatt aaacataaag ctttacggac
    10801 tgccctttat tttgataatg ataaacaaca attaatgcaa caaattgtta aatcaaaaga
    10861 taatgaagaa tattttacat ttaatgaatc gacattgatt aaaaatgatg aagatcttat
    10921 gaaaataatg catgatgaac gaggtaatcc ttataatttt aatcttgaac aaggagttgt
    10981 ttgtcgttta catattgttt atgaaaattt aaaaaatgat aatcttataa aaggtgattc
    11041 aataatattt aattttcatc atgctttatt tgattttcca tcaatgtata tatttcattc
    11101 tgatcttaat tctgcatata caaatggttg tttagaatat aatgatgaaa tacaattacg
    11161 atatcttgat tgtaagttat atatagatta gatttataat tatttcatta tattttatag
    11221 attctattat tgaacgagaa atgccaatga caatagctaa taattattgg tttgaaatgt
    11281 tacatgatta tgatataaat cgttcattag cattaccatt tgatcatcat cgtatttcta
    11341 atgaacaaag aacaggacgt ggaatatcaa tatcatttga ttttaatgaa gatctttcaa
    11401 aacattttct tttatttagt ataaataata atataacaat tgaacaatta tcacttgctt
    11461 gttattttat tttcttattt aaattaacaa atgaagaaga agatgatctt tgtattggaa
    11521 tgaatataaa aggaagatat aaagatgaat tacaatcaat tattggaatg tttgttaatg
    11581 caattccatt acgtcttcaa catattaatc catatatatc attttcttat tttattcaac
    11641 gagtacaaga aatgataata aattcaatga aaatgtctta ttttccatta caacgtattc
    11701 ttaatcaaca ttcaaataat gaaataagat tagaatcttt tcttgataca tcatttgaat
    11761 atgaaacaaa tgaaacaaaa tttaataaag aacatataaa tattgaggaa atgaaattat
    11821 cattggtacc ttattcactt aatattaaaa caaatgaaat tgttagtaaa tttgattttt
    11881 cattacgaat tcttcataat aaaacaaatg aacaatttac atgtgaaatt aatgcatcat
    11941 tagatttatt taatcaaaaa actattgatt taatatcaca aagatttcat attcttcttc
    12001 aacaactctt tttattttca acatttaatt taattaatca acctattgtt gaattatcat
    12061 tattattatc tgatgatata caaactattc aatccattaa ttataataat aataataata
    12121 caaatgaaat gtcttttaaa tcattagata aagtacatta tgaatttata aaacaaacat
    12181 tatatcatcc acaaaagatt tcaatttgtt tagaagaaca atcattaact tatgcagaat
    12241 tacttaataa agtttatcaa ttaatgaatt atattaataa acaaaattat tcaaataaaa
    12301 ttatttgtca atgtgttgaa cgtagtattg aaatgattat tggtcaatta gcaataatta
    12361 ctttaggttc ttcttattgt gcattatcac ctgatgatcc tcctactcgt ttatctaatc
    12421 ttgtaacaca aacaaactca tcatttgttc ttgttcattc agctactgaa aatcatttta
    12481 ataatcatca aaatataatt aatattcaaa attatctctt tgataatact atcaataata
    12541 ataataatat tgattttaat ttatctttga atgacattgc ttagtaagtt cttatgagtt
    12601 tttctttctt tgttttttta aaatattttt cttcttcttc tatttcttta gtattgtttt
    12661 tacaagtggt tcaacaggaa atccaaaagc tgtaagtatc tttatttttc gaaatatatt
    12721 ctaattattt tacgaactcg tgtttctcca ggttcaaatt acacatcgga atttttcttc
    12781 atgtatctct tcttttcaac acttaagtat aattaccagt cgtgatgtgg ttgttcaaat
    12841 ggctcaatgc tcttttgatg ttcatgtgaa agaatgcctt ggcacaatga tgttaggcgc
    12901 taccctcgtt cttttacgtc cacacggtta tatggatttt aattacttat caagtaccat
    12961 acagcaacat aaagtcactt tcttttccgt tgttccaaca atgatgacag tcttgtttga
    13021 acatctcgtt gataatgatc aagtagatcg tttatctact gtacgatcat tgggctttct
    13081 tggtatgttt ctcttttttc tcctcaaaca tacagaagtt tcttcgtttt ttccattatc
    13141 ctaggcgaag caattatttg cacaactctc gctaaaatga tagaatattt tggtgaatcc
    13201 gatatcaatt tttacaattt gtatggtcca gctgaatgta cacttacatc agtctatcac
    13261 cacataacca acgaagatat taaaagtggt gtgattccta ttggtattcc atttcctggc
    13321 atgcaagcac aaattctcga tcaatattat caaccagtta ttcctggtca tgtcggagaa
    13381 ttatatttag atggtataca acgttttcct ggttattatg atcgagatga tttgactcaa
    13441 cgagttctta ttggatcatt ttatcgtacc ggtgatcttg ttagtcaaaa ttcaataact
    13501 ggcaatatat attatctggg aagacaagat tttcaagtaa aactacgtgg acaacgtatt
    13561 gaattagctg aaattgaacg atgtcttttg gagattgttt cagcttgtgt tgttattaaa
    13621 catgatgaat atcttgttgc ctatgtacaa ggacgtgata ttgatttaga tacacttcgt
    13681 aatcattgtc aatctcgttt acctccattt atgattccat caatattcat tgttatggaa
    13741 tcttttccat tgaataaaag tggaaaactc gatcgacaaa tgttacctaa acctacagaa
    13801 ttaccaacaa tatcaagtaa tgatcttatc gaattaaata ctgatatgga gattgagata
    13861 cataaattat ggtgtgaaat acttaaatgt gatgttcctg cctctaaaac aagtaatttc
    13921 ttttctgtgg gtggtcattc aatgcttctt atgcaactct atcatcgtta tcaaacttta
    13981 ttcatgtttg atagtaaaac catttcaata acttctttct ttcgtcaatc aaccattggt
    14041 gaacatgcta agttattaga aggtgtagcg gatacagtta ctagtcataa aataacatca
    14101 tggttaccat tacatataaa tgaaggtaaa tcttattatg tttgaggaaa gaatcgaaac
    14161 tttattttac taattatttc atataggtgt agcatcattt gctcaagaga gaatttttct
    14221 tgatgagcaa attcgattta gtggtgctag acatgatacg tattcggtgg gcatctacaa
    14281 cgaactcaat gtcttgaaga tagccagcgg cacagtatcc atcgctcgtc ttagacaagc
    14341 ttttcgacat gtaataagaa aacatatgac gctgcgaact tcgcttgctc tcgaatacgt
    14401 tcaaacgggt cttacacaac gcatcacgca aatacaccat acgttcgatt ttgcaccaac
    14461 acaaatattc gataatgaca atcatcttca ttgtcttctt cgagaaacta gtcataatcc
    14521 aaacttattt gatttgagag atggacatgt attgtattgt caactttttc gaaaacgaat
    14581 ttcaaacgac agttctaacg atgaattact cttcgctcat gatcttattc ttatagcttt
    14641 tcaccatatc acttttgata gaaattcccg ccaaatcttc ttacaagatc tttctcttgc
    14701 atataatgat aatgatctat taccaacgga tgataacact ttacaatata ttgattattc
    14761 agtatatgaa cgtcaaatgg atatgacatt atcaggtgaa ttttggaaaa cacaactcga
    14821 tggctatgat ttagagaata aattggttat accattcgat cgacatcgat tacctaatga
    14881 tgaacgatca ggaaaagctt cagttgctca aattacattc gatcatcaac tttcacaatc
    14941 atttctaaat tatgcttcaa catcaaatgt aacaccattt caacttggtc ttgctacatt
    15001 ctatgcattt cttttcaaat taagtaatgg tcaacaagat ctatgtattg gtagtgttaa
    15061 tgcaaatcga tatcgaactg aattacaaga tattattgga atgtttgttg ctacacttcc
    15121 ttatcgtatt caactagatt catctcattc attcaaacaa cttgttcaac aagttcgaaa
    15181 tttatgttta tcaattctag aacattcaca ttatcctctt caatatatca ttggtaatca
    15241 acattcaccc gcttttcttg aaattatgta tgattttatt acaatatcat ctaataatga
    15301 acaaattaat cttgatggat ctatacttga accaatatca ttggataaag atgattttgt
    15361 tgctaaattt gatctgatgt taagttttac tcagaaatca tcgaatgaaa tatcatgtag
    15421 tttaatttgt tcacaagatc gatatgatca atcaacagta gaaatattac tcgaacgatt
    15481 ttcacatctt ttatctcaac tatttgattc atcgatatct tcaattgaag aacaattatc
    15541 attgtataaa ttatctatta ttttaccaaa agaacaaatc ataattgata ctatgaaaaa
    15601 tcatgatatt aatcgatcag cagcaccaaa actgactatt ccacaattat tttgtcaaca
    15661 agtaatggat catccacaaa agatagccgt tgaacttgat gaacaaatgt taagttacaa
    15721 tgaattatat ttttatgtac aagaattatc aagtatgctg atagatataa atgatgtaaa
    15781 agaaggtgat attgtatgtc aatgtgtaga aagaagtatt tcaatggtaa aacaaagatt
    15841 tcacatgaag attgtagact tttgaaagct ttaattgttt gtataggtta ttggaatttt
    15901 atcaattgag atggtaggtg cagtctattg tccactatca ccccgagatc ctcaacaacg
    15961 actggaggca ctggtgaagg aaacaaaaag tagtgtgatt cttgtgcaca atttgacttg
    16021 tgaaaaattt gatatggaat atatcactat gaatattgat attttaatta atgtcagttg
    16081 cagtgttatt gataccagta tcaatcatct gttggatatt acgataaaag gtgataatat
    16141 cgcttatatt attttcacaa gtggctcaac aggcattcct aaagcagtaa gtagtttgta
    16201 ttaaattgag ttcagtttgt tacagtcgtt gtctctctag gctcaaataa gacatcgaaa
    16261 ttttgttgaa tccattcgat ctttggtaga agttggcaca tttaatggaa aggatacagt
    16321 attacaaatg gctcgatgtt catttgatat ccatgttgaa gatatagtgg gtacattatt
    16381 agttggcgca acattagtta tgcttcgacc aagtggtctg atggattttc aatatttgtg
    16441 tgatgtaatt attgataaga gcattaccta tataaatagt gtaccaagtt atctcacgag
    16501 tctatgctcc tatctggaga cacgctttga agatgcatgc tggagtcgat tacgatcgct
    16561 ggtttgtggc ggtaagtata taatgaaaga gttgtactga aaagtttctc ctgagaattt
    16621 gttatgcgat agttttgaga aaacaagttt gttttttgaa tatctggaat taatacgttt
    16681 gactagccgc tattgttcaa atgttttcat tgagaaatgg aattaatttg tatttacttt
    16741 ataggtgaac ctttaccaat tcaattagta cataaattag acaaacattt atcatcaatg
    16801 acacgatcaa atgatccatg ccgcatatgg aatctttatg gcccagctga ggtcacactt
    16861 gactgtctct accataacgt tgatcttatg gatgaacaaa gtagtgttcc agttggtcgt
    16921 cttttacctg gatatcaatg tatcgttgtt gacgatttcc tagagccgat ctatattggc
    16981 caagaaggag agctattcgt cggaggtgtt ggcatctttg ctggttacct tagacgtgag
    17041 gatttgaacg aacaaatatt aatcaatatc aacaatcaac tgttctatcg tactggtgat
    17101 ctagttcgat tgaatagtga caatctcttc tattatgtcg gtcgaaagga tcatcaagta
    17161 aaacttcatg gacaacgtat cgaactgggc gaaatcgaac gatgtttgct tgatgtctca
    17221 tcagatgttt cggcttgtgt cgttgttaaa tggggcagtg atcatttggt agcttatgtt
    17281 caaagcattc atatcaatga agaacaatta cgcaactatt gtcgatctca tctgccacca
    17341 ttcatggttc cttcaatgtt catcattctc gaacatttac caatgagtgc aaatggtaaa
    17401 ctcgatcgaa aacttcttcc tacaccagat attgctacac tttcattgaa ttctgcaatg
    17461 tctggtaatg atcagcaatg tacagaacca aagaacgata tcgaaagacg cattcattcc
    17521 ctttggtgtg aaattttgca atgtaaacaa atatccacca ccgtcaattt ttttggtatt
    17581 ggtggtcatt cgctgcttct cattcaaatc tatcatcgat ataagataat gtttaagttt
    17641 gacactcatg cagttaacat tgctcaaatg ttccaacatt cgaccattgt cgatcatgct
    17701 tgtttcattc aacaagcaca agatactgat cgacaagaac acgaagaaga agaagaatat
    17761 aactggcttc ctctacacat cattcaaggt caagtatcat ttgcacaaga aagaattttt
    17821 cttgatgagc aaattcgttt cggttctcaa ggcaatcgta tgtatggtgt gcgactagcc
    17881 tatggtattt cgaattgtac caaacctgtt tccatcaaac ggctacgtca ggcaattcaa
    17941 atacttatta ctaagcattc agcgttacgc acaaatattt ttcttgatgt ggcaggtgaa
    18001 gtcatacaat ctgcagtacc aatcatcgat tcagacgaat tactctttgg tttcaccgtt
    18061 cttcacatcg ataaccatga tatggaagac atctccaaaa tgattcatga ttcaaatctc
    18121 ttcaatttaa atgaaggacg tgttcttcat tgtcatattg ttcgtcaaca ctcaccttca
    18181 ttgcaagatg atgatgatca actcactacc aacgacatca tcttatttca tattcatcat
    18241 tcagcatttg atggtgtatc aacatcaatt ttcatgcaag atctttctct tgcatataat
    18301 gataatgatc tattaccaac ggatgataac actttacaat atattgatta ttcagtatat
    18361 gaacgtcaaa tggatatgac attatcaggt gaattttgga aaacacaact cgatggctat
    18421 gatttagaga ataagttggt tataccattt gatcgacatc gattacctaa cgatgaacga
    18481 acaggaaaag cttcagttgc tcaaattaca tttgatcatc aactttnnnn nnnnnnnnnn
    18541 nnnnnnnnnn nnnnnnnnnn nnnnaattat gcttcaacat caaatgtaac accatttcaa
    18601 cttggtcttg ctacattcta tgcatttctt ttcaaattaa gtaatggtca acaagatcta
    18661 tgtattggta gtgttaatgc aaatcgatat cgaactgaat tacaagatat tattggaatg
    18721 tttgttgcta cacttcctta tcgtattcaa ctagattcat ctcattcatt caaacaactt
    18781 gttcaacaag ttcgaaattt atgtttatca attctagaac attcacatta tcctcttcaa
    18841 tatatcattg gtaatcaaca ttcacctgct tttcttgaaa ttatgtatga ttttattaca
    18901 atatcatcta ataatcaaca aattaatctt gatggatcta tacttgaacc aatatccttg
    18961 gataaagatg attttgttgc taaatttgat ctgatgttaa gttttactca gaaatcatcg
    19021 aatgaaatat catgtagttt aatttgttca caagatcgat atgatcaatc aacagtagaa
    19081 atattactnn nnnnnnnnnn nnnnnnnnnn nnnnnnnnnn nnnnnnnnnn nnnnnnnnnn
    19141 nnnnnnnnnn nnnnnnnnnn nnnnnnnnnn nnnnnnnnnn nnnnnnnnnn nnnnnnnnnn
    19201 nnnnnnnnnn nnnnnnnnnn nnnnnnnnnn nnnnnnnnnn nnnnnnnnnn ccacaactat
    19261 tttgtcaaca agtaatggat catccacaaa agatagctgt tgagcttgac gaacaaatgt
    19321 taagttataa tgaattatat ttttatgtac aagaattatc aagtatgctg atagatataa
    19381 atgatgtaaa agaaggtgat attgtatgtc aatgtgtaga aagaagtatt tcaatggtaa
    19441 aacaaagatt tcacatgaag attgtagact tttgaaagct ttaattgttt gtataggtta
    19501 ttggaatttt atcaattgag atggtaggtg cagtctattg tccactatca ccgcaagatc
    19561 caaaacaacg tctgcagact ctagtgaaag aaactagaag tcatctggtt ctcgtccatt
    19621 cattgacaca aagcaaactt gatgcggatg aaatcacgat gaacatggac acaacaataa
    19681 atgtaaatag aataatgagc gataatgatc ttgatcgcct gtcatgcatt aatgtaacaa
    19741 ccgagagtat tggttatatt attttcacaa gtggttctac aggcatacca aaagcagtta
    19801 gtgttaaata attcttttga aaacatatgt ttatataatt ttgtgtcctt tttaaggctc
    19861 aattccgaca acgaaatttt attgaatata ctcgatcgtt tgttgaagtg ggagtattca
    19921 gcaaaaacga tactgtactg caaacgacta aatgttcatt tgatatccat gttgaagatc
    19981 ttattggaac atttgttatt ggtgcatcat tagtcatgat gcgtccagat ggtctcatgg
    20041 attttccata cttgattgat ttagttgata gcaaaaaaat aacatatttc aatagtgtac
    20101 cgagttatct tgcagcgttg tgtttatatc ttgatagatg cttggaaaac gtctctttaa
    20161 atcatgttcg gtctatctgc tcaggtggta agtacaaaat tattaaagat aagacttaaa
    20221 tttagtcttt ttggaatgat tctattctaa agaaagaagt ttagtagttg tgggaaaagg
    20281 acgaacatca agtctttcta tcgatgattt aagaaaattc gattagtttt tcttataaaa
    20341 aattattaac ataaatactg ttttgtaggc gaaactctac caattcaatt gatacatcac
    20401 ttaaacaaac atttcgcgtc aacatctgaa aatcgatgtc atatttggaa tctttatggt
    20461 cctgctgaaa tcactattgg ctgcactatt caactagttg atgctacttg tgaacagagt
    20521 actattccaa tcggttcctt gattcctggt tatcgttgtg taatcctcga tgattttgga
    20581 gagcctgtct ttgttggtca agaaggtgaa ttacttgtga ctggtgtagg tgtttatgct
    20641 ggctatttgg gacgtgatga tttaaccaag aaggcacttg tccatatgca tgacgaacta
    20701 ttctataaaa ctggtgatct tgtacgagcg gacaataact gtgtagtaca ttacgttggt
    20761 cgtaaagatc atcaggtcaa attacatggt caacgcattg aattaggtga aattgaacgt
    20821 tgtttacgtg acgcatcatc agatgtccta ggctctgtcg ttgttaaatg gggcaaggat
    20881 cacttgattg cttatgttca aggttacaat cttaatacag aacaattacg caattattgc
    20941 cgatctcgtt tagcacgttt tatgattcca tcattgatta ttgcgctcga aaaatttcca
    21001 ttgaatccaa atggaaaatt agatcgaaag cttcttccaa cgccagactt ctcaacaatg
    21061 attgaatctc aagatactga tcaatcacaa ttaacagagc ttgaacaacg tctattgcct
    21121 atttttgcac aagcatttca tgtcgaatca ccgaatgtta atgttccatt tggtcaactt
    21181 ggtggtactt cattagatgt catcatggca ctttctatga ttcgagaaca aatctataaa
    21241 aatattggag ttaccgttct ttatgacaat ccatcaataa gacaactcgc gcaaattctc
    21301 gagccattga tcattgatca agacgaagaa caaaaacaag atatatctac aacactaaca
    21361 acaacccaac ttgaagaaga tcaatatcga gtcatgccat caatatttat tgaaacatta
    21421 ggcatactag ttctcatatg tcaatggtta tttccaatat ggatggcata tcgttataat
    21481 tgttacttct ctatcttgtt aatgccatta gttcatatgt taatgtatgt tatctgccaa
    21541 catttattac tttggtcaga aactaaggtg acaaaagtca acatgttgta ttcgtggagt
    21601 tattatcgat ggtggtttct agaacgttta tggtcaatta ataattcata ttggttaaaa
    21661 tatctgttgg gtacaccatt ttataatttt tatctgcggt tatgtggtgc acgaattggt
    21721 cgtggtgttc atattttttc aacattaatt gatgcacctt ggttacttga agtgggtgat
    21781 tcgacattca tcgatactga tgcaatcttt tctaatctat cctactatga acaaacatat
    21841 aaacttaatc taattcgtat tggatcatat tgctcgattg gtacacgttg tgtcctttat
    21901 gatgaagtca caataccaga taatacttat attgaatcta tgtctaaact gactggtgat
    21961 gtttcgccaa caataaaaca tacatccatc aacgatcgat ctttctcatg gaaacaagtt
    22021 atttatcaat taatatgtct cctttgtctt ataatcatcc atagtactct tctaacttta
    22081 acttacaaga tatatcaatt ttgtttaact atttgtatgc caataccgat tgctatcgcc
    22141 ttaagttggt tgttctggac tataatgtgt ctctccgttg ttatgttctt attgaaatat
    22201 atcataggat ctgtaacacc aggcaattat ccagtcaatt cttattactt tttacatcga
    22261 gtatggttac gtcaattgat aatatcgtca tttcatcgtt cgtatgaatt cttatcatca
    22321 tacagcacaa tctctaatgt tttactttct tggttaaatg ccgatatcga agatgacgtt
    22381 aaatttggtg aatttcaacc aattctatct tttccatcaa atcttcttaa aattcaacaa
    22441 ggtgtaacta cgttcgcaaa agttagatta gctccatttg aaataacacc agcgggtgat
    22501 tgccgtttaa atacgattat acttggttct ggttcaaatc ttggtaatgg atgcacattg
    22561 ttgcctggca cgcgacttcc taataaaact atggtcggta atttgacttt aatcactgag
    22621 aatacatcta tctctggtgc tggatcagta ttgctcggta ttccgtctcg tcaaatgcct
    22681 tttataatgc ccgaagaaga aacaatgtct atagataaat taccatcatt gaaatcttca
    22741 tctttgcgca tttttatgag tacatgtatg atttacttac taagcaaatg tatatctact
    22801 actatctatt ggctattacc tactttcatt gcaccaatag ttcatgcatg tcttttctgt
    22861 ataatgcatc gttacttaat tttaagtaca tcatcagaag caacttttac ctattcagag
    22921 acaatcactc gtacacatga attcatttct acagctctaa ttgaatttaa tatcttcatc
    22981 ggtccatttt tatcaggaac acaatatctt gttcatctct ttcgtatact tggtgctcat
    23041 attggacaag atgtcatttt acctactatt ggttgtctta ccgatcctca tctcataaca
    23101 attggtaatc atgttcgtct tcaaacagaa gcttgtcttc aggttaatat attataatac
    23161 aaatctgtct ttatgataat tgtttttttc ttcttctatt tttagcctca tacatttgaa
    23221 caacgtatat ttaaagtggc accaattatt gttcaagatt ccagtatact gatgagctat
    23281 acaaatgtac ttgctggatc aacacttcac ggtcgaaatc gtctttatcc tctcacactt
    23341 gtcatgaaat atgatcaatt accgttgaat acgacttggt ccggtgtacc agcacgacaa
    23401 attgactaa
//
