# Supplementary material for: Bdelloid rotifers deploy horizontally acquired biosynthetic genes against a fungal pathogen
Source: Nat Commun. 2024 Jul 18;15:5787. doi: 10.1038/s41467-024-49919-1 (PMC11258130; doi:10.1038/s41467-024-49919-1)
Supplement: Supplementary file 15 — Supplementary Data 11 [file 41467_2024_49919_MOESM15_ESM.zip › project g48151 gene model/final_genome.gbk]

LOCUS       AVAG00591_-_gene       23409 bp    DNA              UNK 01-JAN-1980
DEFINITION  Created with SeMPI 2.0.
ACCESSION   AVAG00591_-_gene_g48151.t1
VERSION     AVAG00591_-_gene_g48151.t1
KEYWORDS    .
SOURCE      
  ORGANISM  .
            .
FEATURES             Location/Qualifiers
     CDS             <1..813
                     /note="ID=1_1;partial=10;start_type=Edge;rbs_motif=None;rbs
                     _spacer=None;gc_cont=0.369;conf=100.00;score=105.83;cscore=
                     102.61;sscore=3.22;rscore=0.00;uscore=0.00;tscore=3.22;"
                     /locus_tag="AVAG00591_-_gene_g48151.t1_1"
                     /strand="1"
                     /translation="MTSKVIAQEPIAVVAIACEFAGDIHSATDLWHVLEQSKDVGSAIP
                     QERADLASFSAHMVNQDKDNQLSQNLIRGGYFLSNAQWDTFEQSFFGLSNNEALSIDPA
                     HRLLMLKFVHLIEDAGYTLEKMYGSRTSVHIGQFSTDNALTVSRMKPEFRLRLHGPNAS
                     LYNAAARLAYHFNLNGPNVSLDVACSSSLEAVRQAIQTLRAGEADMAVCGGVNAVYTPE
                     NILSGSLIGAQSPDGRSRSFSIDANGYAKGNIHIYYISLDIILMIYFR*"
     BGC_Domain      25..759
                     /index=1
                     /bitscore="188.3"
                     /evalue="2e-58"
                     /locus_id=1
                     /locus_tag="KSQ_PKS"
                     /prot_end=253
                     /prot_seq="EPIAVVAIACEFAGDIHSATDLWHVLEQSKDVGSAIPQERADLASFSA
                     HMVNQDKDNQLSQNLIRGGYFLSNAQWDTFEQSFFGLSNNEALSIDPAHRLLMLKFVHL
                     IEDAGYTLEKMYGSRTSVHIGQFSTDNALTVSRMKPEFRLRLHGPNASLYNAAARLAYH
                     FNLNGPNVSLDVACSSSLEAVRQAIQTLRAGEADMAVCGGVNAVYTPENILSGSLIGAQ
                     SPDGRSRSFSIDANGYAKGN"
                     /prot_start=8
                     /type="KSQ_PKS"
                     /module=False
                     /module_type="unknown"
                     /reduction="unknown"
                     /module_index="nan"
                     /end_part=False
                     /start_part=False
                     /trans_AT=False
                     /epi="unknown"
                     /MT=False
                     /M_start="nan"
                     /M_end="nan"
                     /duplicate=False
                     /specificity
                     /probability="0.0"
                     /specificity_all
                     /is_postmod=False
                     /pm_type
                     /pm_domain_type
                     /block_id="nan"
                     /corr_domain_id=0
                     /cluster_id="nan"
                     /substructure="nan"
                     /cluster_id_ori=1
                     /block_id_ori="2.0"
                     /CDS id="AVAG00591_-_gene_g48151.t1_1"
     Post-Mod_Domain 25..756
                     /index=0
                     /bitscore="161.6"
                     /domain_id=0
                     /evalue="2.3e-50"
                     /locus_id=1
                     /locus_tag="PF00109_5-Ring_PM"
                     /prot_end=252
                     /prot_seq="EPIAVVAIACEFAGDIHSATDLWHVLEQSKDVGSAIPQERADLASFSA
                     HMVNQDKDNQLSQNLIRGGYFLSNAQWDTFEQSFFGLSNNEALSIDPAHRLLMLKFVHL
                     IEDAGYTLEKMYGSRTSVHIGQFSTDNALTVSRMKPEFRLRLHGPNASLYNAAARLAYH
                     FNLNGPNVSLDVACSSSLEAVRQAIQTLRAGEADMAVCGGVNAVYTPENILSGSLIGAQ
                     SPDGRSRSFSIDANGYAKG"
                     /prot_start=8
                     /type="PF00109_5-Ring_PM"
                     /module=False
                     /module_type="unknown"
                     /reduction="unknown"
                     /module_index="nan"
                     /end_part=False
                     /start_part=False
                     /trans_AT=False
                     /epi="unknown"
                     /MT=False
                     /M_start="nan"
                     /M_end="nan"
                     /duplicate=False
                     /specificity
                     /probability=0
                     /specificity_all
                     /is_postmod=True
                     /pm_type="5-Ring"
                     /pm_domain_type="PF00109"
                     /cluster_id="1.0"
                     /CDS id="AVAG00591_-_gene_g48151.t1_1"
     CDS             1019..1606
                     /note="ID=1_2;partial=00;start_type=GTG;rbs_motif=None;rbs_
                     spacer=None;gc_cont=0.345;conf=99.99;score=39.05;cscore=43.
                     51;sscore=-4.45;rscore=-1.19;uscore=0.50;tscore=-3.12;"
                     /locus_tag="AVAG00591_-_gene_g48151.t1_2"
                     /strand="1"
                     /translation="MEAHGTGTPVGDPIEANALGQFFHRSSMDPPLLIGSIKSNLGHTE
                     GAAGIAALIKVAMCMRHRAIPPNMHFTALNPKIEAQRYNLHVVQHYVPFPSVTNNPTII
                     GINSFGMGGNTTHAIVEEYRPQQKKLLNGFHHNHNDQNKLELKQSFVFLFSSKFKFFYS
                     YSFHYFLVLFSKKSRITCQTSRTIQYMVTRNV*"
     BGC_Domain      1022..1387
                     /index=5
                     /bitscore="140.3"
                     /evalue="8.9e-44"
                     /locus_id=2
                     /locus_tag="KS_PKS"
                     /prot_end=123
                     /prot_seq="EAHGTGTPVGDPIEANALGQFFHRSSMDPPLLIGSIKSNLGHTEGAAG
                     IAALIKVAMCMRHRAIPPNMHFTALNPKIEAQRYNLHVVQHYVPFPSVTNNPTIIGINS
                     FGMGGNTTHAIVEEY"
                     /prot_start=1
                     /type="KS_PKS"
                     /module=True
                     /module_type="pks"
                     /reduction="alkyl"
                     /module_index="1.0"
                     /end_part=False
                     /start_part=False
                     /trans_AT=False
                     /epi="unknown"
                     /MT=False
                     /M_start="1021.0"
                     /M_end="8165.0"
                     /duplicate=False
                     /specificity="malonyl"
                     /probability="0.0"
                     /specificity_all="malonyl (0.592); methylmalonyl (0.276);
                     ethylmalonyl (0.077); methoxymalonyl (0.055); "
                     /is_postmod=False
                     /pm_type
                     /pm_domain_type
                     /block_id="1.0"
                     /corr_domain_id=1
                     /cluster_id="1.0"
                     /substructure="CC"
                     /cluster_id_ori=1
                     /block_id_ori="2.0"
                     /CDS id="AVAG00591_-_gene_g48151.t1_2"
     Post-Mod_Domain 1022..1231
                     /index=4
                     /bitscore="96.5"
                     /domain_id=1
                     /evalue="9.9e-31"
                     /locus_id=2
                     /locus_tag="PF02801_6-Ring_PM"
                     /prot_end=71
                     /prot_seq="EAHGTGTPVGDPIEANALGQFFHRSSMDPPLLIGSIKSNLGHTEGAAG
                     IAALIKVAMCMRHRAIPPNMHF"
                     /prot_start=1
                     /type="PF02801_6-Ring_PM"
                     /module=False
                     /module_type="unknown"
                     /reduction="unknown"
                     /module_index="nan"
                     /end_part=False
                     /start_part=False
                     /trans_AT=False
                     /epi="unknown"
                     /MT=False
                     /M_start="nan"
                     /M_end="nan"
                     /duplicate=False
                     /specificity
                     /probability=0
                     /specificity_all
                     /is_postmod=True
                     /pm_type="6-Ring"
                     /pm_domain_type="PF02801"
                     /cluster_id="1.0"
                     /CDS id="AVAG00591_-_gene_g48151.t1_2"
     BGC_Module      1022..8165
                     /block_id="1.0"
                     /block_id_ori="2.0"
                     /cluster_id="1.0"
                     /cluster_id_ori=1
                     /domain_id="1 , 2 , 3 , 4 , 5 , 6"
                     /end_part=False
                     /epi="unknown"
                     /locus_tag="pks"
                     /module_index="1.0"
                     /module_type="pks"
                     /reduction="alkyl"
                     /specificity="malonyl"
                     /specificity_all="malonyl (0.592); methylmalonyl (0.276);
                     ethylmalonyl (0.077); methoxymalonyl (0.055); "
                     /start_part=False
                     /types="KS_PKS , AT_PKS , DH2_PKS , ER_PKS , KR_PKS , ACP"
     BGC_Block       1022..21303
                     /block_id="1.0"
                     /block_id_ori="2.0"
                     /cluster_id="1.0"
                     /cluster_id_ori=1
                     /full_structure="CCC(=O)N[C@H](CCCC(=O)O)C(=O)N[C@H](Cc1ccc
                     cc1)C(=O)Oc1c(O)c(ccc1)C(=O)N[C@H](CCCC(=O)O)C(=O)N[C@H](CC
                     CC(=O)O)C(=O)N[C@H](Cc1ccccc1)C(=O)N[C@H](CCCC(=O)O)C(=O)N[
                     C@H](CCCC(=O)O)C(=O)N[C@H](CCCC(=O)O)C(=O)Oc1c(O)c(ccc1)"
                     /locus_tag="pks-nrps"
                     /module_index="1 , 2 , 3 , 4 , 5 , 6 , 7 , 8 , 9 , 10 , 11"
                     /module_type="pks-nrps"
     BGC_Cluster     1022..21303
                     /block_id="1"
                     /block_id_ori="2.0"
                     /cluster_id="1.0"
                     /full_structure="CCC(=O)N[C@H](CCCC(=O)O)C(=O)N[C@H](Cc1ccc
                     cc1)C(=O)Oc1c(O)c(ccc1)C(=O)N[C@H](CCCC(=O)O)C(=O)N[C@H](CC
                     CC(=O)O)C(=O)N[C@H](Cc1ccccc1)C(=O)N[C@H](CCCC(=O)O)C(=O)N[
                     C@H](CCCC(=O)O)C(=O)N[C@H](CCCC(=O)O)C(=O)Oc1c(O)c(ccc1)"
                     /locus_tag="pks-nrps"
     Post-Mod_Domain 1241..1408
                     /index=6
                     /bitscore="36.8"
                     /domain_id=2
                     /evalue="4.1e-12"
                     /locus_id=2
                     /locus_tag="PF16197_6-Ring#5-Ring_PM"
                     /prot_end=130
                     /prot_seq="NPKIEAQRYNLHVVQHYVPFPSVTNNPTIIGINSFGMGGNTTHAIVEE
                     YRPQQKKL"
                     /prot_start=74
                     /type="PF16197_6-Ring#5-Ring_PM"
                     /module=False
                     /module_type="unknown"
                     /reduction="unknown"
                     /module_index="nan"
                     /end_part=False
                     /start_part=False
                     /trans_AT=False
                     /epi="unknown"
                     /MT=False
                     /M_start="nan"
                     /M_end="nan"
                     /duplicate=False
                     /specificity
                     /probability=0
                     /specificity_all
                     /is_postmod=True
                     /pm_type="6-Ring#5-Ring"
                     /pm_domain_type="PF16197"
                     /cluster_id="1.0"
                     /CDS id="AVAG00591_-_gene_g48151.t1_2"
     CDS             1599..6992
                     /note="ID=1_3;partial=00;start_type=ATG;rbs_motif=None;rbs_
                     spacer=None;gc_cont=0.356;conf=99.99;score=590.12;cscore=58
                     4.87;sscore=5.25;rscore=-1.19;uscore=0.98;tscore=4.21;"
                     /locus_tag="AVAG00591_-_gene_g48151.t1_3"
                     /strand="1"
                     /translation="MSDKINDDSDTFLARISKQLLLKRTISYEHLAIFISTDLAQLQNQ
                     IDAFLAQKNTSGLLLTTRPMLSSRKICFVYSGQGPQWWAMGRQLYKNEPVFRQWIQRID
                     AELTKINEDKWQLLDELMETKDEKTSRINDTNIAQPSIFAIQVALTALLNSWQIFPDTI
                     VSHSAGEQAAAFVSGRITLEEAIRIVYNRSRLQNRNTRQGGRMLAVSMSEEQVREDLLK
                     GIEHLVSIAVINSPHSVTLSGDEKTIDELFEILTTFHPNVFKARLRIENAFHSHQMDLF
                     NIQNEMLSTLGDISGLPLQDPQQMFNVQCSKARLYSSVYGGYVNEHTPLNAHHWWANVR
                     ECVRFYDAMTSIIQDDAADIFLEISPHPVLATSIDECCELHSLKHLTLPTLKRKEDEQT
                     TLLTSLTQLTSSPIVWQHYLESREIKSTDNDSELFETFPSYAFNTTSCWYESKDSVIER
                     LSYRLPSHPLLGIRQWTQQTNPTWRSLININLPQHAFLKDHKIQDAILFPASGYIELAL
                     TASRQLLSSTDDSQSIIVFEQVEFINALVLTEHELTEIFTQIVMPMREWFIYSRPWTTA
                     GQDCIRTSGMSGVDVLKSFTDTKLLNQHSLNEFTLHARGQIKIGDDKQQLPLLTDVPID
                     RDLCSTLEPDNVYTHLMSRGYQYGPLFRLMQSLHNTQSIVEGEIDCTIASQDNAPVYHL
                     IHPAVLDACLHPALAILPGISTTFIPVSINKITIYGEISTLNSPVQVRAAYHDNICGIA
                     KQRTYEFDCTICSNDTEMRKPLVSFDRITIQQVQGSQSGQWASNTSVFDKLNILVDLPN
                     QELTTHLDTIMDNYCLKTVWNDERIRIGAADLLPSTEYIIKAHIDSTGNADLIESVEPL
                     NLLAAYYAQMALEDLTLVPIQEQQQESLLAACRSLTIDSKAKPTYHSTQIYLMQLLRQF
                     PRLKPILSVLSTCGQNLRQVLSGQYDGIDVLLGDEKMESELQEIQSLISSHQTYFIFDI
                     LNQYLQEKFGKLLAERKLRIFWLGSGNNSDDLRVLLLLLDLSEKTDILIDINYTNSNPH
                     VLEQVEKTFTTQLKDQNRIRIIYDDKFDLFNNENNKNMIVESYDIIFGANKLQGNQDLS
                     YSLVILRQLLVPNGLLLLLELTDAPLYFDIIYGLIDQWWSPVDHRRALLNINQWTRTIR
                     EIDGFETVQTRNTSFGNSFIVVQKSTSSKVLSMLEERQSQAWLIFDDDSTPSMGNALKS
                     LLPSVNITLLHASNSSSDNICSKIEEMMTTYAQVHIIFAWSLNQKSVNDDSEMAIAQYE
                     TNICDTFIHILQTIQTAEPQSHPFVYVITQNVQPGAGSDINPIGSPLIGLARSLALEYE
                     QHHLKLIDLQSKSSPALIPSLVRTLAEHLIISRYADDLDEIVLQHDKQTDTIHRLEWHY
                     EMLQEKQDINESVKSEQTTIIPHNDADQQPFRLQVAPSRFLDDLTWVPDVKKNILHTDK
                     IEVRVHCVGINFRDVLKSSGRYPYMRPFAQTSNDQAMVDRDTEPGIDFIGTVARTHSNE
                     KVKVGDRVFGMAPGVFHSHVHLSPNEYVRIPDDCNHFTDEQLAALPNACMTVLYSLKYR
                     VNLQPGQTVLVHAATGGTGQACIQYCQSIGARVLATAGTDEKRRFLREHYGIEHVFNSR
                     DLSFVNGVRALLPNGVDIIVNSLSGSFLQESVKLLASQGHFIEWGKRDLFDKKKLSMFD
                     LRDDCSFHVIDITSLYVHRRDIFGQLIEELLQLIIKGVFKPIEPTQAYEPSDIIDIFKQ
                     CNNGQMSGKFVLRLTNSQQPLNLNCQSPPQCTEGSIYFSYF*"
     BGC_Domain      1818..2777
                     /index=7
                     /bitscore="239.1"
                     /evalue="1e-73"
                     /locus_id=3
                     /locus_tag="AT_PKS"
                     /prot_end=393
                     /prot_seq="VYSGQGPQWWAMGRQLYKNEPVFRQWIQRIDAELTKINEDKWQLLDEL
                     METKDEKTSRINDTNIAQPSIFAIQVALTALLNSWQIFPDTIVSHSAGEQAAAFVSGRI
                     TLEEAIRIVYNRSRLQNRNTRQGGRMLAVSMSEEQVREDLLKGIEHLVSIAVINSPHSV
                     TLSGDEKTIDELFEILTTFHPNVFKARLRIENAFHSHQMDLFNIQNEMLSTLGDISGLP
                     LQDPQQMFNVQCSKARLYSSVYGGYVNEHTPLNAHHWWANVRECVRFYDAMTSIIQDDA
                     ADIFLEISPHPVLATSIDECCELHSLKHLTLPTLKR"
                     /prot_start=73
                     /type="AT_PKS"
                     /module=True
                     /module_type="pks"
                     /reduction="alkyl"
                     /module_index="1.0"
                     /end_part=False
                     /start_part=False
                     /trans_AT=False
                     /epi="unknown"
                     /MT=False
                     /M_start="1021.0"
                     /M_end="8165.0"
                     /duplicate=False
                     /specificity="malonyl"
                     /probability="0.0"
                     /specificity_all="malonyl (0.592); methylmalonyl (0.276);
                     ethylmalonyl (0.077); methoxymalonyl (0.055); "
                     /is_postmod=False
                     /pm_type
                     /pm_domain_type
                     /block_id="1.0"
                     /corr_domain_id=2
                     /cluster_id="1.0"
                     /substructure="CC"
                     /cluster_id_ori=1
                     /block_id_ori="2.0"
                     /CDS id="AVAG00591_-_gene_g48151.t1_3"
     BGC_Domain      3075..3794
                     /index=9
                     /bitscore="75.3"
                     /evalue="5.8e-24"
                     /locus_id=3
                     /locus_tag="DH2_PKS"
                     /prot_end=732
                     /prot_seq="HAFLKDHKIQDAILFPASGYIELALTASRQLLSSTDDSQSIIVFEQVE
                     FINALVLTEHELTEIFTQIVMPMREWFIYSRPWTTAGQDCIRTSGMSGVDVLKSFTDTK
                     LLNQHSLNEFTLHARGQIKIGDDKQQLPLLTDVPIDRDLCSTLEPDNVYTHLMSRGYQY
                     GPLFRLMQSLHNTQSIVEGEIDCTIASQDNAPVYHLIHPAVLDACLHPALAILPGISTT
                     FIPVSINKITIYGEI"
                     /prot_start=492
                     /type="DH2_PKS"
                     /module=True
                     /module_type="pks"
                     /reduction="alkyl"
                     /module_index="1.0"
                     /end_part=False
                     /start_part=False
                     /trans_AT=False
                     /epi="unknown"
                     /MT=False
                     /M_start="1021.0"
                     /M_end="8165.0"
                     /duplicate=False
                     /specificity="malonyl"
                     /probability="0.0"
                     /specificity_all="malonyl (0.592); methylmalonyl (0.276);
                     ethylmalonyl (0.077); methoxymalonyl (0.055); "
                     /is_postmod=False
                     /pm_type
                     /pm_domain_type
                     /block_id="1.0"
                     /corr_domain_id=3
                     /cluster_id="1.0"
                     /substructure="CC"
                     /cluster_id_ori=1
                     /block_id_ori="2.0"
                     /CDS id="AVAG00591_-_gene_g48151.t1_3"
     BGC_Domain      5964..6893
                     /index=10
                     /bitscore="199.3"
                     /evalue="9.1e-62"
                     /locus_id=3
                     /locus_tag="ER_PKS"
                     /prot_end=1765
                     /prot_seq="ILHTDKIEVRVHCVGINFRDVLKSSGRYPYMRPFAQTSNDQAMVDRDT
                     EPGIDFIGTVARTHSNEKVKVGDRVFGMAPGVFHSHVHLSPNEYVRIPDDCNHFTDEQL
                     AALPNACMTVLYSLKYRVNLQPGQTVLVHAATGGTGQACIQYCQSIGARVLATAGTDEK
                     RRFLREHYGIEHVFNSRDLSFVNGVRALLPNGVDIIVNSLSGSFLQESVKLLASQGHFI
                     EWGKRDLFDKKKLSMFDLRDDCSFHVIDITSLYVHRRDIFGQLIEELLQLIIKGVFKPI
                     EPTQAYEPSDIIDIFKQCNNGQMSGK"
                     /prot_start=1455
                     /type="ER_PKS"
                     /module=True
                     /module_type="pks"
                     /reduction="alkyl"
                     /module_index="1.0"
                     /end_part=False
                     /start_part=False
                     /trans_AT=False
                     /epi="unknown"
                     /MT=False
                     /M_start="1021.0"
                     /M_end="8165.0"
                     /duplicate=False
                     /specificity="malonyl"
                     /probability="0.0"
                     /specificity_all="malonyl (0.592); methylmalonyl (0.276);
                     ethylmalonyl (0.077); methoxymalonyl (0.055); "
                     /is_postmod=False
                     /pm_type
                     /pm_domain_type
                     /block_id="1.0"
                     /corr_domain_id=4
                     /cluster_id="1.0"
                     /substructure="CC"
                     /cluster_id_ori=1
                     /block_id_ori="2.0"
                     /CDS id="AVAG00591_-_gene_g48151.t1_3"
     CDS             7041..8651
                     /note="ID=1_4;partial=00;start_type=ATG;rbs_motif=AGGAG;rbs
                     _spacer=5-10bp;gc_cont=0.364;conf=99.99;score=205.40;cscore
                     =188.54;sscore=16.86;rscore=10.75;uscore=1.15;tscore=4.21;"
                     /locus_tag="AVAG00591_-_gene_g48151.t1_4"
                     /strand="1"
                     /translation="MFPFEVCHQGTILISGGCGGLGLTMSRWMIEKRCVKRLMLMSRRS
                     VAQIEQVDNPEYGEWQRLQQAAKTYDAHIDLVQIDVTNFEDVRNLIEQLSQTPYPIRGI
                     IHSAVVQEDRSLGKLSQENLTHVLGPKARGAWNLHRASELAAPSLHFFVLFSSIRNHMI
                     DLASGGYNAGNQFLDILARYRAEKLNLPALSVSLPAVSGAGMFHRHREMLTSLQNTSGF
                     ELVPTVGVFELIDRFHVNQKSCPCPIIFAANWKQLYENRDKLVTHQLRKIAIQQYTIAN
                     GSSMSTISLDDVDSFDSIYDKLETIVERTQITVARLLGASSNDQISLDRSLVSQGMDSL
                     AAVSLYNWLGQETNIFIPLADLLQGLSIQTIAEQVHKKLHKKKRTDTESNDSGIDFHIE
                     SIEDNETKLSNNLSYTGTENILCIRRPINSECPILFYILPNSTSDNTHMSEIIVEKISK
                     NNNFPLPAAIYTINKPQASMTKDITKIANMMIAQMRRIQPYGPYKLVTTGGEQGEVLAS
                     EMTNQLKQHSVDSTIQLLS*"
     BGC_Domain      7071..7637
                     /index=11
                     /bitscore="112.9"
                     /evalue="2.5e-35"
                     /locus_id=4
                     /locus_tag="KR_PKS"
                     /prot_end=199
                     /prot_seq="TILISGGCGGLGLTMSRWMIEKRCVKRLMLMSRRSVAQIEQVDNPEYG
                     EWQRLQQAAKTYDAHIDLVQIDVTNFEDVRNLIEQLSQTPYPIRGIIHSAVVQEDRSLG
                     KLSQENLTHVLGPKARGAWNLHRASELAAPSLHFFVLFSSIRNHMIDLASGGYNAGNQF
                     LDILARYRAEKLNLPALSVSLPA"
                     /prot_start=10
                     /type="KR_PKS"
                     /module=True
                     /module_type="pks"
                     /reduction="alkyl"
                     /module_index="1.0"
                     /end_part=False
                     /start_part=False
                     /trans_AT=False
                     /epi="unknown"
                     /MT=False
                     /M_start="1021.0"
                     /M_end="8165.0"
                     /duplicate=False
                     /specificity="malonyl"
                     /probability="0.0"
                     /specificity_all="malonyl (0.592); methylmalonyl (0.276);
                     ethylmalonyl (0.077); methoxymalonyl (0.055); "
                     /is_postmod=False
                     /pm_type
                     /pm_domain_type
                     /block_id="1.0"
                     /corr_domain_id=5
                     /cluster_id="1.0"
                     /substructure="CC"
                     /cluster_id_ori=1
                     /block_id_ori="2.0"
                     /CDS id="AVAG00591_-_gene_g48151.t1_4"
     BGC_Domain      7980..8165
                     /index=12
                     /bitscore="32.2"
                     /evalue="1.4e-10"
                     /locus_id=4
                     /locus_tag="ACP"
                     /prot_end=375
                     /prot_seq="VARLLGASSNDQISLDRSLVSQGMDSLAAVSLYNWLGQETNIFIPLAD
                     LLQGLSIQTIAEQV"
                     /prot_start=313
                     /type="ACP"
                     /module=True
                     /module_type="pks"
                     /reduction="alkyl"
                     /module_index="1.0"
                     /end_part=False
                     /start_part=False
                     /trans_AT=False
                     /epi="unknown"
                     /MT=False
                     /M_start="1021.0"
                     /M_end="8165.0"
                     /duplicate=False
                     /specificity="malonyl"
                     /probability="0.0"
                     /specificity_all="malonyl (0.592); methylmalonyl (0.276);
                     ethylmalonyl (0.077); methoxymalonyl (0.055); "
                     /is_postmod=False
                     /pm_type
                     /pm_domain_type
                     /block_id="1.0"
                     /corr_domain_id=6
                     /cluster_id="1.0"
                     /substructure="CC"
                     /cluster_id_ori=1
                     /block_id_ori="2.0"
                     /CDS id="AVAG00591_-_gene_g48151.t1_4"
     CDS             9019..10596
                     /note="ID=1_5;partial=00;start_type=ATG;rbs_motif=None;rbs_
                     spacer=None;gc_cont=0.376;conf=100.00;score=124.93;cscore=1
                     20.02;sscore=4.91;rscore=-1.19;uscore=2.54;tscore=4.21;"
                     /locus_tag="AVAG00591_-_gene_g48151.t1_5"
                     /strand="1"
                     /translation="MDLTSYRRVASSALKVSGRLKAIASYAQQRIWLHEQLYFDRMSSS
                     LAIYNILLPLRIKCGSLSVEHVRLAILAVLEKHKVLRTAVRFNAETNQLEQEVQSLSHD
                     VYSFEHTRNVCSAEQLDAMLTAETVTNYFDVEKGKVLRCHLIQINNENESVNLHSGDLL
                     LFTVHHIAFDNTSLRLFTLAFAEACGQLESVQPPNKSPQYVDFTLYEQSLVQSSGAERT
                     RQFWTLLLQDYDWTKTFILPVNSSQITTTVRSGRGYSIAFNLNADLVQAQMAFAALHNI
                     SMFQLYLACYYVFLFKLSSVQDLCVAGTFNNRPLAEMKSMIGMFANTIPYRININPDGS
                     FQKLAEQVQHLCLSILNHAYLPYQQILGVQANERYPMPQTFFHYESLVSSTTYSTTAEI
                     PTNNKNGTVFDIYYDRDRSHGNGIALFDMTLAVSHDHHGKATECFLECSADLFPNEIYV
                     KQMVDRFQCMLEQLFLDQTFNITTQSMNQLSLLHPSEINEIDSTIFKRLPNINEGKTAN
                     FLYNRFFK*"
     BGC_Domain      9088..10023
                     /index=13
                     /bitscore="162.7"
                     /evalue="1.6e-50"
                     /locus_id=5
                     /locus_tag="C_NRPS"
                     /prot_end=335
                     /prot_seq="ASYAQQRIWLHEQLYFDRMSSSLAIYNILLPLRIKCGSLSVEHVRLAI
                     LAVLEKHKVLRTAVRFNAETNQLEQEVQSLSHDVYSFEHTRNVCSAEQLDAMLTAETVT
                     NYFDVEKGKVLRCHLIQINNENESVNLHSGDLLLFTVHHIAFDNTSLRLFTLAFAEACG
                     QLESVQPPNKSPQYVDFTLYEQSLVQSSGAERTRQFWTLLLQDYDWTKTFILPVNSSQI
                     TTTVRSGRGYSIAFNLNADLVQAQMAFAALHNISMFQLYLACYYVFLFKLSSVQDLCVA
                     GTFNNRPLAEMKSMIGMFANTIPYRINI"
                     /prot_start=23
                     /type="C_NRPS"
                     /module=False
                     /module_type="unknown"
                     /reduction="unknown"
                     /module_index="nan"
                     /end_part=False
                     /start_part=False
                     /trans_AT=False
                     /epi="unknown"
                     /MT=False
                     /M_start="nan"
                     /M_end="nan"
                     /duplicate=False
                     /specificity
                     /probability="0.0"
                     /specificity_all
                     /is_postmod=False
                     /pm_type
                     /pm_domain_type
                     /block_id="nan"
                     /corr_domain_id=7
                     /cluster_id="nan"
                     /substructure="nan"
                     /cluster_id_ori=1
                     /block_id_ori="2.0"
                     /CDS id="AVAG00591_-_gene_g48151.t1_5"
     CDS             10703..11191
                     /note="ID=1_6;partial=00;start_type=ATG;rbs_motif=None;rbs_
                     spacer=None;gc_cont=0.237;conf=99.99;score=38.69;cscore=34.
                     86;sscore=3.82;rscore=-1.19;uscore=0.80;tscore=4.21;"
                     /locus_tag="AVAG00591_-_gene_g48151.t1_6"
                     /strand="1"
                     /translation="MPFLFHIESGSLSVERLRQAFQLVIIKHKALRTALYFDNDKQQLM
                     QQIVKSKDNEEYFTFNESTLIKNDEDLMKIMHDERGNPYNFNLEQGVVCRLHIVYENLK
                     NDNLIKGDSIIFNFHHALFDFPSMYIFHSDLNSAYTNGCLEYNDEIQLRYLDCKLYID*
                     "
     BGC_Domain      10712..11125
                     /index=14
                     /bitscore="60.0"
                     /evalue="3.4e-19"
                     /locus_id=6
                     /locus_tag="C_NRPS"
                     /prot_end=141
                     /prot_seq="LFHIESGSLSVERLRQAFQLVIIKHKALRTALYFDNDKQQLMQQIVKS
                     KDNEEYFTFNESTLIKNDEDLMKIMHDERGNPYNFNLEQGVVCRLHIVYENLKNDNLIK
                     GDSIIFNFHHALFDFPSMYIFHSDLNSAYTN"
                     /prot_start=3
                     /type="C_NRPS"
                     /module=False
                     /module_type="unknown"
                     /reduction="unknown"
                     /module_index="nan"
                     /end_part=False
                     /start_part=False
                     /trans_AT=False
                     /epi="unknown"
                     /MT=False
                     /M_start="nan"
                     /M_end="nan"
                     /duplicate=False
                     /specificity
                     /probability="0.0"
                     /specificity_all
                     /is_postmod=False
                     /pm_type
                     /pm_domain_type
                     /block_id="nan"
                     /corr_domain_id=8
                     /cluster_id="nan"
                     /substructure="nan"
                     /cluster_id_ori=1
                     /block_id_ori="2.0"
                     /CDS id="AVAG00591_-_gene_g48151.t1_6"
     CDS             11247..12584
                     /note="ID=1_7;partial=00;start_type=ATG;rbs_motif=GGA/GAG/A
                     GG;rbs_spacer=5-10bp;gc_cont=0.213;conf=100.00;score=149.21
                     ;cscore=141.13;sscore=8.08;rscore=0.92;uscore=2.28;tscore=4
                     .21;"
                     /locus_tag="AVAG00591_-_gene_g48151.t1_7"
                     /strand="1"
                     /translation="MTIANNYWFEMLHDYDINRSLALPFDHHRISNEQRTGRGISISFD
                     FNEDLSKHFLLFSINNNITIEQLSLACYFIFLFKLTNEEEDDLCIGMNIKGRYKDELQS
                     IIGMFVNAIPLRLQHINPYISFSYFIQRVQEMIINSMKMSYFPLQRILNQHSNNEIRLE
                     SFLDTSFEYETNETKFNKEHINIEEMKLSLVPYSLNIKTNEIVSKFDFSLRILHNKTNE
                     QFTCEINASLDLFNQKTIDLISQRFHILLQQLFLFSTFNLINQPIVELSLLLSDDIQTI
                     QSINYNNNNNTNEMSFKSLDKVHYEFIKQTLYHPQKISICLEEQSLTYAELLNKVYQLM
                     NYINKQNYSNKIICQCVERSIEMIIGQLAIITLGSSYCALSPDDPPTRLSNLVTQTNSS
                     FVLVHSATENHFNNHQNIINIQNYLFDNTINNNNNIDFNLSLNDIA*"
     BGC_Domain      11262..11600
                     /index=15
                     /bitscore="46.3"
                     /evalue="4.8e-15"
                     /locus_id=7
                     /locus_tag="C_NRPS"
                     /prot_end=118
                     /prot_seq="NYWFEMLHDYDINRSLALPFDHHRISNEQRTGRGISISFDFNEDLSKH
                     FLLFSINNNITIEQLSLACYFIFLFKLTNEEEDDLCIGMNIKGRYKDELQSIIGMFVNA
                     IPLRLQ"
                     /prot_start=5
                     /type="C_NRPS"
                     /module=True
                     /module_type="nrps"
                     /reduction="ketone"
                     /module_index="2.0"
                     /end_part=False
                     /start_part=False
                     /trans_AT=False
                     /epi="L"
                     /MT=False
                     /M_start="11261.0"
                     /M_end="12476.0"
                     /duplicate=False
                     /specificity="aad"
                     /probability="0.0"
                     /specificity_all="aad (0.154); dhb (0.11); F (0.106); D
                     (0.104); L (0.104); E (0.092); A (0.081); V (0.035); Y
                     (0.034); P (0.024); S (0.022); W (0.018); C (0.016); G
                     (0.015); orn (0.014); K (0.013); R (0.011); dab (0.009); N
                     (0.007); T (0.007); pip (0.006); I (0.005); horn (0.003);
                     hpg (0.003); Q (0.002); bht (0.002); dhpg (0.002); dhbu
                     (0.001); H (0.0); "
                     /is_postmod=False
                     /pm_type
                     /pm_domain_type
                     /block_id="1.0"
                     /corr_domain_id=9
                     /cluster_id="1.0"
                     /substructure="C(=O)N[C@H](CCCC(=O)O)"
                     /cluster_id_ori=1
                     /block_id_ori="2.0"
                     /CDS id="AVAG00591_-_gene_g48151.t1_7"
     BGC_Module      11262..12476
                     /block_id="1.0"
                     /block_id_ori="2.0"
                     /cluster_id="1.0"
                     /cluster_id_ori=1
                     /domain_id="9 , 10"
                     /end_part=False
                     /epi="L"
                     /locus_tag="nrps"
                     /module_index="2.0"
                     /module_type="nrps"
                     /reduction="ketone"
                     /specificity="aad"
                     /specificity_all="aad (0.154); dhb (0.11); F (0.106); D
                     (0.104); L (0.104); E (0.092); A (0.081); V (0.035); Y
                     (0.034); P (0.024); S (0.022); W (0.018); C (0.016); G
                     (0.015); orn (0.014); K (0.013); R (0.011); dab (0.009); N
                     (0.007); T (0.007); pip (0.006); I (0.005); horn (0.003);
                     hpg (0.003); Q (0.002); bht (0.002); dhpg (0.002); dhbu
                     (0.001); H (0.0); "
                     /start_part=False
                     /types="C_NRPS , A_NRPS"
     BGC_Domain      12183..12476
                     /index=16
                     /bitscore="50.5"
                     /evalue="1.9e-16"
                     /locus_id=7
                     /locus_tag="A_NRPS"
                     /prot_end=410
                     /prot_seq="YHPQKISICLEEQSLTYAELLNKVYQLMNYINKQNYSNKIICQCVERS
                     IEMIIGQLAIITLGSSYCALSPDDPPTRLSNLVTQTNSSFVLVHSATENH"
                     /prot_start=312
                     /type="A_NRPS"
                     /module=True
                     /module_type="nrps"
                     /reduction="ketone"
                     /module_index="2.0"
                     /end_part=False
                     /start_part=False
                     /trans_AT=False
                     /epi="L"
                     /MT=False
                     /M_start="11261.0"
                     /M_end="12476.0"
                     /duplicate=False
                     /specificity="aad"
                     /probability="0.0"
                     /specificity_all="aad (0.154); dhb (0.11); F (0.106); D
                     (0.104); L (0.104); E (0.092); A (0.081); V (0.035); Y
                     (0.034); P (0.024); S (0.022); W (0.018); C (0.016); G
                     (0.015); orn (0.014); K (0.013); R (0.011); dab (0.009); N
                     (0.007); T (0.007); pip (0.006); I (0.005); horn (0.003);
                     hpg (0.003); Q (0.002); bht (0.002); dhpg (0.002); dhbu
                     (0.001); H (0.0); "
                     /is_postmod=False
                     /pm_type
                     /pm_domain_type
                     /block_id="1.0"
                     /corr_domain_id=10
                     /cluster_id="1.0"
                     /substructure="C(=O)N[C@H](CCCC(=O)O)"
                     /cluster_id_ori=1
                     /block_id_ori="2.0"
                     /CDS id="AVAG00591_-_gene_g48151.t1_7"
     CDS             12740..13144
                     /note="ID=1_8;partial=00;start_type=GTG;rbs_motif=None;rbs_
                     spacer=None;gc_cont=0.363;conf=97.60;score=16.11;cscore=18.
                     79;sscore=-2.67;rscore=-1.19;uscore=1.63;tscore=-3.12;"
                     /locus_tag="AVAG00591_-_gene_g48151.t1_8"
                     /strand="1"
                     /translation="MFLQVQITHRNFSSCISSFQHLSIITSRDVVVQMAQCSFDVHVKE
                     CLGTMMLGATLVLLRPHGYMDFNYLSSTIQQHKVTFFSVVPTMMTVLFEHLVDNDQVDR
                     LSTVRSLGFLGMFLFFLLKHTEVSSFFPLS*"
     BGC_Domain      12752..13075
                     /index=17
                     /bitscore="50.9"
                     /evalue="1.5e-16"
                     /locus_id=8
                     /locus_tag="A_NRPS"
                     /prot_end=112
                     /prot_seq="VQITHRNFSSCISSFQHLSIITSRDVVVQMAQCSFDVHVKECLGTMML
                     GATLVLLRPHGYMDFNYLSSTIQQHKVTFFSVVPTMMTVLFEHLVDNDQVDRLSTVRSL
                     G"
                     /prot_start=4
                     /type="A_NRPS"
                     /module=True
                     /module_type="nrps"
                     /reduction="ketone"
                     /module_index="3.0"
                     /end_part=False
                     /start_part=False
                     /trans_AT=False
                     /epi="L"
                     /MT=False
                     /M_start="12751.0"
                     /M_end="13075.0"
                     /duplicate=False
                     /specificity="F"
                     /probability="0.132"
                     /specificity_all="F (0.132); L (0.116); aad (0.1); A
                     (0.081); D (0.08); E (0.075); dhb (0.065); S (0.056); C
                     (0.029); Y (0.029); W (0.027); orn (0.024); V (0.023); P
                     (0.022); K (0.019); G (0.018); R (0.017); horn (0.016); T
                     (0.015); Q (0.011); N (0.01); H (0.009); hpg (0.008); I
                     (0.007); pip (0.006); dab (0.005); bht (0.0); dhbu (0.0);
                     dhpg (0.0); "
                     /is_postmod=False
                     /pm_type
                     /pm_domain_type
                     /block_id="1.0"
                     /corr_domain_id=11
                     /cluster_id="1.0"
                     /substructure="C(=O)N[C@H](Cc1ccccc1)"
                     /cluster_id_ori=1
                     /block_id_ori="2.0"
                     /CDS id="AVAG00591_-_gene_g48151.t1_8"
     BGC_Module      12752..13075
                     /block_id="1.0"
                     /block_id_ori="2.0"
                     /cluster_id="1.0"
                     /cluster_id_ori=1
                     /domain_id="11"
                     /end_part=False
                     /epi="L"
                     /locus_tag="nrps"
                     /module_index="3.0"
                     /module_type="nrps"
                     /reduction="ketone"
                     /specificity="F"
                     /specificity_all="F (0.132); L (0.116); aad (0.1); A
                     (0.081); D (0.08); E (0.075); dhb (0.065); S (0.056); C
                     (0.029); Y (0.029); W (0.027); orn (0.024); V (0.023); P
                     (0.022); K (0.019); G (0.018); R (0.017); horn (0.016); T
                     (0.015); Q (0.011); N (0.01); H (0.009); hpg (0.008); I
                     (0.007); pip (0.006); dab (0.005); bht (0.0); dhbu (0.0);
                     dhpg (0.0); "
                     /start_part=False
                     /types="A_NRPS"
     CDS             13177..14145
                     /note="ID=1_9;partial=00;start_type=ATG;rbs_motif=None;rbs_
                     spacer=None;gc_cont=0.323;conf=100.00;score=113.58;cscore=1
                     09.59;sscore=3.99;rscore=-1.19;uscore=0.05;tscore=4.21;"
                     /locus_tag="AVAG00591_-_gene_g48151.t1_9"
                     /strand="1"
                     /translation="MIEYFGESDINFYNLYGPAECTLTSVYHHITNEDIKSGVIPIGIP
                     FPGMQAQILDQYYQPVIPGHVGELYLDGIQRFPGYYDRDDLTQRVLIGSFYRTGDLVSQ
                     NSITGNIYYLGRQDFQVKLRGQRIELAEIERCLLEIVSACVVIKHDEYLVAYVQGRDID
                     LDTLRNHCQSRLPPFMIPSIFIVMESFPLNKSGKLDRQMLPKPTELPTISSNDLIELNT
                     DMEIEIHKLWCEILKCDVPASKTSNFFSVGGHSMLLMQLYHRYQTLFMFDSKTISITSF
                     FRQSTIGEHAKLLEGVADTVTSHKITSWLPLHINEGKSYYV*"
     BGC_Domain      13198..13551
                     /index=18
                     /bitscore="96.2"
                     /evalue="2.4e-30"
                     /locus_id=9
                     /locus_tag="A_NRPS"
                     /prot_end=125
                     /prot_seq="SDINFYNLYGPAECTLTSVYHHITNEDIKSGVIPIGIPFPGMQAQILD
                     QYYQPVIPGHVGELYLDGIQRFPGYYDRDDLTQRVLIGSFYRTGDLVSQNSITGNIYYL
                     GRQDFQVKLRG"
                     /prot_start=7
                     /type="A_NRPS"
                     /module=True
                     /module_type="nrps"
                     /reduction="ketone"
                     /module_index="4.0"
                     /end_part=False
                     /start_part=False
                     /trans_AT=False
                     /epi="L"
                     /MT=False
                     /M_start="13197.0"
                     /M_end="14061.0"
                     /duplicate=False
                     /specificity="dhb"
                     /probability="0.185"
                     /specificity_all="dhb (0.185); E (0.152); F (0.148); A
                     (0.076); L (0.073); aad (0.058); D (0.039); P (0.036); V
                     (0.032); G (0.023); orn (0.02); Y (0.019); C (0.017); hpg
                     (0.017); S (0.015); W (0.014); K (0.012); horn (0.012); Q
                     (0.008); T (0.008); R (0.007); dab (0.007); I (0.006); N
                     (0.005); dhpg (0.005); pip (0.003); H (0.002); bht (0.001);
                     dhbu (0.0); "
                     /is_postmod=False
                     /pm_type
                     /pm_domain_type
                     /block_id="1.0"
                     /corr_domain_id=12
                     /cluster_id="1.0"
                     /substructure="C(=O)Oc1c(O)c(ccc1)"
                     /cluster_id_ori=1
                     /block_id_ori="2.0"
                     /CDS id="AVAG00591_-_gene_g48151.t1_9"
     BGC_Module      13198..14061
                     /block_id="1.0"
                     /block_id_ori="2.0"
                     /cluster_id="1.0"
                     /cluster_id_ori=1
                     /domain_id="12 , 13"
                     /end_part=False
                     /epi="L"
                     /locus_tag="nrps"
                     /module_index="4.0"
                     /module_type="nrps"
                     /reduction="ketone"
                     /specificity="dhb"
                     /specificity_all="dhb (0.185); E (0.152); F (0.148); A
                     (0.076); L (0.073); aad (0.058); D (0.039); P (0.036); V
                     (0.032); G (0.023); orn (0.02); Y (0.019); C (0.017); hpg
                     (0.017); S (0.015); W (0.014); K (0.012); horn (0.012); Q
                     (0.008); T (0.008); R (0.007); dab (0.007); I (0.006); N
                     (0.005); dhpg (0.005); pip (0.003); H (0.002); bht (0.001);
                     dhbu (0.0); "
                     /start_part=False
                     /types="A_NRPS , PCP"
     BGC_Domain      13855..14061
                     /index=19
                     /bitscore="40.2"
                     /evalue="3.5e-13"
                     /locus_id=9
                     /locus_tag="PCP"
                     /prot_end=295
                     /prot_seq="EIHKLWCEILKCDVPASKTSNFFSVGGHSMLLMQLYHRYQTLFMFDSK
                     TISITSFFRQSTIGEHAKLLE"
                     /prot_start=226
                     /type="PCP"
                     /module=True
                     /module_type="nrps"
                     /reduction="ketone"
                     /module_index="4.0"
                     /end_part=False
                     /start_part=False
                     /trans_AT=False
                     /epi="L"
                     /MT=False
                     /M_start="13197.0"
                     /M_end="14061.0"
                     /duplicate=False
                     /specificity="dhb"
                     /probability="0.185"
                     /specificity_all="dhb (0.185); E (0.152); F (0.148); A
                     (0.076); L (0.073); aad (0.058); D (0.039); P (0.036); V
                     (0.032); G (0.023); orn (0.02); Y (0.019); C (0.017); hpg
                     (0.017); S (0.015); W (0.014); K (0.012); horn (0.012); Q
                     (0.008); T (0.008); R (0.007); dab (0.007); I (0.006); N
                     (0.005); dhpg (0.005); pip (0.003); H (0.002); bht (0.001);
                     dhbu (0.0); "
                     /is_postmod=False
                     /pm_type
                     /pm_domain_type
                     /block_id="1.0"
                     /corr_domain_id=13
                     /cluster_id="1.0"
                     /substructure="C(=O)Oc1c(O)c(ccc1)"
                     /cluster_id_ori=1
                     /block_id_ori="2.0"
                     /CDS id="AVAG00591_-_gene_g48151.t1_9"
     CDS             14267..15865
                     /note="ID=1_10;partial=00;start_type=GTG;rbs_motif=None;rbs
                     _spacer=None;gc_cont=0.311;conf=100.00;score=138.16;cscore=
                     144.28;sscore=-6.12;rscore=-1.19;uscore=-1.81;tscore=-3.12;
                     "
                     /locus_tag="AVAG00591_-_gene_g48151.t1_10"
                     /strand="1"
                     /translation="MGIYNELNVLKIASGTVSIARLRQAFRHVIRKHMTLRTSLALEYV
                     QTGLTQRITQIHHTFDFAPTQIFDNDNHLHCLLRETSHNPNLFDLRDGHVLYCQLFRKR
                     ISNDSSNDELLFAHDLILIAFHHITFDRNSRQIFLQDLSLAYNDNDLLPTDDNTLQYID
                     YSVYERQMDMTLSGEFWKTQLDGYDLENKLVIPFDRHRLPNDERSGKASVAQITFDHQL
                     SQSFLNYASTSNVTPFQLGLATFYAFLFKLSNGQQDLCIGSVNANRYRTELQDIIGMFV
                     ATLPYRIQLDSSHSFKQLVQQVRNLCLSILEHSHYPLQYIIGNQHSPAFLEIMYDFITI
                     SSNNEQINLDGSILEPISLDKDDFVAKFDLMLSFTQKSSNEISCSLICSQDRYDQSTVE
                     ILLERFSHLLSQLFDSSISSIEEQLSLYKLSIILPKEQIIIDTMKNHDINRSAAPKLTI
                     PQLFCQQVMDHPQKIAVELDEQMLSYNELYFYVQELSSMLIDINDVKEGDIVCQCVERS
                     ISMVKQRFHMKIVDF*"
     BGC_Domain      14273..15139
                     /index=21
                     /bitscore="145.2"
                     /evalue="3.6e-45"
                     /locus_id=10
                     /locus_tag="C_NRPS"
                     /prot_end=291
                     /prot_seq="IYNELNVLKIASGTVSIARLRQAFRHVIRKHMTLRTSLALEYVQTGLT
                     QRITQIHHTFDFAPTQIFDNDNHLHCLLRETSHNPNLFDLRDGHVLYCQLFRKRISNDS
                     SNDELLFAHDLILIAFHHITFDRNSRQIFLQDLSLAYNDNDLLPTDDNTLQYIDYSVYE
                     RQMDMTLSGEFWKTQLDGYDLENKLVIPFDRHRLPNDERSGKASVAQITFDHQLSQSFL
                     NYASTSNVTPFQLGLATFYAFLFKLSNGQQDLCIGSVNANRYRTELQDIIGMFVATLPY
                     RIQLD"
                     /prot_start=2
                     /type="C_NRPS"
                     /module=True
                     /module_type="nrps"
                     /reduction="ketone"
                     /module_index="5.0"
                     /end_part=False
                     /start_part=False
                     /trans_AT=False
                     /epi="L"
                     /MT=False
                     /M_start="14272.0"
                     /M_end="16189.0"
                     /duplicate=False
                     /specificity="aad"
                     /probability="0.0"
                     /specificity_all="aad (0.177); L (0.122); D (0.117); F
                     (0.088); dhb (0.086); E (0.082); A (0.08); V (0.036); Y
                     (0.033); P (0.023); S (0.018); G (0.015); orn (0.015); K
                     (0.014); W (0.014); dab (0.012); N (0.011); I (0.01); R
                     (0.01); C (0.009); pip (0.008); hpg (0.005); T (0.004); Q
                     (0.003); dhpg (0.003); horn (0.003); H (0.001); bht
                     (0.001); dhbu (0.0); "
                     /is_postmod=False
                     /pm_type
                     /pm_domain_type
                     /block_id="1.0"
                     /corr_domain_id=14
                     /cluster_id="1.0"
                     /substructure="C(=O)N[C@H](CCCC(=O)O)"
                     /cluster_id_ori=1
                     /block_id_ori="2.0"
                     /CDS id="AVAG00591_-_gene_g48151.t1_10"
     BGC_Module      14273..16189
                     /block_id="1.0"
                     /block_id_ori="2.0"
                     /cluster_id="1.0"
                     /cluster_id_ori=1
                     /domain_id="14 , 15"
                     /end_part=False
                     /epi="L"
                     /locus_tag="nrps"
                     /module_index="5.0"
                     /module_type="nrps"
                     /reduction="ketone"
                     /specificity="aad"
                     /specificity_all="aad (0.177); L (0.122); D (0.117); F
                     (0.088); dhb (0.086); E (0.082); A (0.08); V (0.036); Y
                     (0.033); P (0.023); S (0.018); G (0.015); orn (0.015); K
                     (0.014); W (0.014); dab (0.012); N (0.011); I (0.01); R
                     (0.01); C (0.009); pip (0.008); hpg (0.005); T (0.004); Q
                     (0.003); dhpg (0.003); horn (0.003); H (0.001); bht
                     (0.001); dhbu (0.0); "
                     /start_part=False
                     /types="C_NRPS , A_NRPS"
     CDS             15911..16204
                     /note="ID=1_11;partial=00;start_type=ATG;rbs_motif=None;rbs
                     _spacer=None;gc_cont=0.347;conf=99.30;score=21.58;cscore=19
                     .03;sscore=2.55;rscore=-1.19;uscore=-1.25;tscore=4.21;"
                     /locus_tag="AVAG00591_-_gene_g48151.t1_11"
                     /strand="1"
                     /translation="MVGAVYCPLSPRDPQQRLEALVKETKSSVILVHNLTCEKFDMEYI
                     TMNIDILINVSCSVIDTSINHLLDITIKGDNIAYIIFTSGSTGIPKAVSSLY*"
     BGC_Domain      15914..16189
                     /index=22
                     /bitscore="50.2"
                     /evalue="2.4e-16"
                     /locus_id=11
                     /locus_tag="A_NRPS"
                     /prot_end=93
                     /prot_seq="VGAVYCPLSPRDPQQRLEALVKETKSSVILVHNLTCEKFDMEYITMNI
                     DILINVSCSVIDTSINHLLDITIKGDNIAYIIFTSGSTGIPKAV"
                     /prot_start=1
                     /type="A_NRPS"
                     /module=True
                     /module_type="nrps"
                     /reduction="ketone"
                     /module_index="5.0"
                     /end_part=False
                     /start_part=False
                     /trans_AT=False
                     /epi="L"
                     /MT=False
                     /M_start="14272.0"
                     /M_end="16189.0"
                     /duplicate=False
                     /specificity="aad"
                     /probability="0.0"
                     /specificity_all="aad (0.177); L (0.122); D (0.117); F
                     (0.088); dhb (0.086); E (0.082); A (0.08); V (0.036); Y
                     (0.033); P (0.023); S (0.018); G (0.015); orn (0.015); K
                     (0.014); W (0.014); dab (0.012); N (0.011); I (0.01); R
                     (0.01); C (0.009); pip (0.008); hpg (0.005); T (0.004); Q
                     (0.003); dhpg (0.003); horn (0.003); H (0.001); bht
                     (0.001); dhbu (0.0); "
                     /is_postmod=False
                     /pm_type
                     /pm_domain_type
                     /block_id="1.0"
                     /corr_domain_id=15
                     /cluster_id="1.0"
                     /substructure="C(=O)N[C@H](CCCC(=O)O)"
                     /cluster_id_ori=1
                     /block_id_ori="2.0"
                     /CDS id="AVAG00591_-_gene_g48151.t1_11"
     CDS             16283..16600
                     /note="ID=1_12;partial=00;start_type=TTG;rbs_motif=None;rbs
                     _spacer=None;gc_cont=0.374;conf=75.74;score=4.95;cscore=14.
                     29;sscore=-9.34;rscore=-1.19;uscore=0.94;tscore=-9.10;"
                     /locus_tag="AVAG00591_-_gene_g48151.t1_12"
                     /strand="1"
                     /translation="MVEVGTFNGKDTVLQMARCSFDIHVEDIVGTLLVGATLVMLRPSG
                     LMDFQYLCDVIIDKSITYINSVPSYLTSLCSYLETRFEDACWSRLRSLVCGGKYIMKEL
                     Y*"
     BGC_Domain      16301..16582
                     /index=23
                     /bitscore="46.8"
                     /evalue="2.5e-15"
                     /locus_id=12
                     /locus_tag="A_NRPS"
                     /prot_end=100
                     /prot_seq="FNGKDTVLQMARCSFDIHVEDIVGTLLVGATLVMLRPSGLMDFQYLCD
                     VIIDKSITYINSVPSYLTSLCSYLETRFEDACWSRLRSLVCGGKYI"
                     /prot_start=6
                     /type="A_NRPS"
                     /module=True
                     /module_type="nrps"
                     /reduction="ketone"
                     /module_index="6.0"
                     /end_part=False
                     /start_part=False
                     /trans_AT=False
                     /epi="L"
                     /MT=False
                     /M_start="16300.0"
                     /M_end="16582.0"
                     /duplicate=False
                     /specificity="aad"
                     /probability="0.154"
                     /specificity_all="aad (0.154); L (0.135); F (0.11); E
                     (0.102); A (0.075); D (0.074); C (0.067); dhb (0.048); Y
                     (0.028); V (0.024); orn (0.024); S (0.021); P (0.02); T
                     (0.02); G (0.019); K (0.012); W (0.012); Q (0.011); R
                     (0.011); N (0.008); dab (0.007); I (0.005); horn (0.005); H
                     (0.002); hpg (0.002); pip (0.002); dhbu (0.001); dhpg
                     (0.001); bht (0.0); "
                     /is_postmod=False
                     /pm_type
                     /pm_domain_type
                     /block_id="1.0"
                     /corr_domain_id=16
                     /cluster_id="1.0"
                     /substructure="C(=O)N[C@H](CCCC(=O)O)"
                     /cluster_id_ori=1
                     /block_id_ori="2.0"
                     /CDS id="AVAG00591_-_gene_g48151.t1_12"
     BGC_Module      16301..16582
                     /block_id="1.0"
                     /block_id_ori="2.0"
                     /cluster_id="1.0"
                     /cluster_id_ori=1
                     /domain_id="16"
                     /end_part=False
                     /epi="L"
                     /locus_tag="nrps"
                     /module_index="6.0"
                     /module_type="nrps"
                     /reduction="ketone"
                     /specificity="aad"
                     /specificity_all="aad (0.154); L (0.135); F (0.11); E
                     (0.102); A (0.075); D (0.074); C (0.067); dhb (0.048); Y
                     (0.028); V (0.024); orn (0.024); S (0.021); P (0.02); T
                     (0.02); G (0.019); K (0.012); W (0.012); Q (0.011); R
                     (0.011); N (0.008); dab (0.007); I (0.005); horn (0.005); H
                     (0.002); hpg (0.002); pip (0.002); dhbu (0.001); dhpg
                     (0.001); bht (0.0); "
                     /start_part=False
                     /types="A_NRPS"
     CDS             16717..19275
                     /note="ID=1_13;partial=00;start_type=ATG;rbs_motif=None;rbs
                     _spacer=None;gc_cont=0.399;conf=99.99;score=234.67;cscore=2
                     32.57;sscore=2.10;rscore=-1.19;uscore=-0.92;tscore=4.21;"
                     /locus_tag="AVAG00591_-_gene_g48151.t1_13"
                     /strand="1"
                     /translation="MELICIYFIGEPLPIQLVHKLDKHLSSMTRSNDPCRIWNLYGPAE
                     VTLDCLYHNVDLMDEQSSVPVGRLLPGYQCIVVDDFLEPIYIGQEGELFVGGVGIFAGY
                     LRREDLNEQILININNQLFYRTGDLVRLNSDNLFYYVGRKDHQVKLHGQRIELGEIERC
                     LLDVSSDVSACVVVKWGSDHLVAYVQSIHINEEQLRNYCRSHLPPFMVPSMFIILEHLP
                     MSANGKLDRKLLPTPDIATLSLNSAMSGNDQQCTEPKNDIERRIHSLWCEILQCKQIST
                     TVNFFGIGGHSLLLIQIYHRYKIMFKFDTHAVNIAQMFQHSTIVDHACFIQQAQDTDRQ
                     EHEEEEEYNWLPLHIIQGQVSFAQERIFLDEQIRFGSQGNRMYGVRLAYGISNCTKPVS
                     IKRLRQAIQILITKHSALRTNIFLDVAGEVIQSAVPIIDSDELLFGFTVLHIDNHDMED
                     ISKMIHDSNLFNLNEGRVLHCHIVRQHSPSLQDDDDQLTTNDIILFHIHHSAFDGVSTS
                     IFMQDLSLAYNDNDLLPTDDNTLQYIDYSVYERQMDMTLSGEFWKTQLDGYDLENKLVI
                     PFDRHRLPNDERTGKASVAQITFDHQLXXXXXXXXXXXXXNYASTSNVTPFQLGLATFY
                     AFLFKLSNGQQDLCIGSVNANRYRTELQDIIGMFVATLPYRIQLDSSHSFKQLVQQVRN
                     LCLSILEHSHYPLQYIIGNQHSPAFLEIMYDFITISSNNQQINLDGSILEPISLDKDDF
                     VAKFDLMLSFTQKSSNEISCSLICSQDRYDQSTVEILXXXXXXXXXXXXXXXXXXXXXX
                     XXXXXXXXXXXXXXXXXXXXXXXXXXXXXXXXXHNYFVNK*"
     BGC_Domain      16732..17172
                     /index=24
                     /bitscore="107.8"
                     /evalue="7.1e-34"
                     /locus_id=13
                     /locus_tag="A_NRPS"
                     /prot_end=152
                     /prot_seq="IYFIGEPLPIQLVHKLDKHLSSMTRSNDPCRIWNLYGPAEVTLDCLYH
                     NVDLMDEQSSVPVGRLLPGYQCIVVDDFLEPIYIGQEGELFVGGVGIFAGYLRREDLNE
                     QILININNQLFYRTGDLVRLNSDNLFYYVGRKDHQVKLHG"
                     /prot_start=5
                     /type="A_NRPS"
                     /module=True
                     /module_type="nrps"
                     /reduction="ketone"
                     /module_index="7.0"
                     /end_part=False
                     /start_part=False
                     /trans_AT=False
                     /epi="L"
                     /MT=False
                     /M_start="16731.0"
                     /M_end="17712.0"
                     /duplicate=False
                     /specificity="F"
                     /probability="0.178"
                     /specificity_all="F (0.178); E (0.172); A (0.1); dhb
                     (0.087); aad (0.06); L (0.057); D (0.04); P (0.04); S
                     (0.027); V (0.026); Y (0.026); orn (0.024); G (0.022); C
                     (0.017); N (0.016); horn (0.014); dab (0.013); hpg (0.012);
                     Q (0.01); K (0.009); I (0.008); R (0.008); H (0.007); T
                     (0.007); W (0.006); dhpg (0.006); pip (0.004); bht (0.002);
                     dhbu (0.002); "
                     /is_postmod=False
                     /pm_type
                     /pm_domain_type
                     /block_id="1.0"
                     /corr_domain_id=17
                     /cluster_id="1.0"
                     /substructure="C(=O)N[C@H](Cc1ccccc1)"
                     /cluster_id_ori=1
                     /block_id_ori="2.0"
                     /CDS id="AVAG00591_-_gene_g48151.t1_13"
     BGC_Module      16732..17712
                     /block_id="1.0"
                     /block_id_ori="2.0"
                     /cluster_id="1.0"
                     /cluster_id_ori=1
                     /domain_id="17 , 18"
                     /end_part=False
                     /epi="L"
                     /locus_tag="nrps"
                     /module_index="7.0"
                     /module_type="nrps"
                     /reduction="ketone"
                     /specificity="F"
                     /specificity_all="F (0.178); E (0.172); A (0.1); dhb
                     (0.087); aad (0.06); L (0.057); D (0.04); P (0.04); S
                     (0.027); V (0.026); Y (0.026); orn (0.024); G (0.022); C
                     (0.017); N (0.016); horn (0.014); dab (0.013); hpg (0.012);
                     Q (0.01); K (0.009); I (0.008); R (0.008); H (0.007); T
                     (0.007); W (0.006); dhpg (0.006); pip (0.004); bht (0.002);
                     dhbu (0.002); "
                     /start_part=False
                     /types="A_NRPS , PCP"
     BGC_Domain      17503..17712
                     /index=25
                     /bitscore="43.3"
                     /evalue="3.8e-14"
                     /locus_id=13
                     /locus_tag="PCP"
                     /prot_end=332
                     /prot_seq="ERRIHSLWCEILQCKQISTTVNFFGIGGHSLLLIQIYHRYKIMFKFDT
                     HAVNIAQMFQHSTIVDHACFIQ"
                     /prot_start=262
                     /type="PCP"
                     /module=True
                     /module_type="nrps"
                     /reduction="ketone"
                     /module_index="7.0"
                     /end_part=False
                     /start_part=False
                     /trans_AT=False
                     /epi="L"
                     /MT=False
                     /M_start="16731.0"
                     /M_end="17712.0"
                     /duplicate=False
                     /specificity="F"
                     /probability="0.178"
                     /specificity_all="F (0.178); E (0.172); A (0.1); dhb
                     (0.087); aad (0.06); L (0.057); D (0.04); P (0.04); S
                     (0.027); V (0.026); Y (0.026); orn (0.024); G (0.022); C
                     (0.017); N (0.016); horn (0.014); dab (0.013); hpg (0.012);
                     Q (0.01); K (0.009); I (0.008); R (0.008); H (0.007); T
                     (0.007); W (0.006); dhpg (0.006); pip (0.004); bht (0.002);
                     dhbu (0.002); "
                     /is_postmod=False
                     /pm_type
                     /pm_domain_type
                     /block_id="1.0"
                     /corr_domain_id=18
                     /cluster_id="1.0"
                     /substructure="C(=O)N[C@H](Cc1ccccc1)"
                     /cluster_id_ori=1
                     /block_id_ori="2.0"
                     /CDS id="AVAG00591_-_gene_g48151.t1_13"
     BGC_Domain      17794..18756
                     /index=26
                     /bitscore="141.6"
                     /evalue="4.5e-44"
                     /locus_id=13
                     /locus_tag="C_NRPS"
                     /prot_end=680
                     /prot_seq="VSFAQERIFLDEQIRFGSQGNRMYGVRLAYGISNCTKPVSIKRLRQAI
                     QILITKHSALRTNIFLDVAGEVIQSAVPIIDSDELLFGFTVLHIDNHDMEDISKMIHDS
                     NLFNLNEGRVLHCHIVRQHSPSLQDDDDQLTTNDIILFHIHHSAFDGVSTSIFMQDLSL
                     AYNDNDLLPTDDNTLQYIDYSVYERQMDMTLSGEFWKTQLDGYDLENKLVIPFDRHRLP
                     NDERTGKASVAQITFDHQLXXXXXXXXXXXXXNYASTSNVTPFQLGLATFYAFLFKLSN
                     GQQDLCIGSVNANRYRTELQDIIGMFVATLPYRIQLD"
                     /prot_start=359
                     /type="C_NRPS"
                     /module=True
                     /module_type="nrps"
                     /reduction="ketone"
                     /module_index="8.0"
                     /end_part=False
                     /start_part=False
                     /trans_AT=False
                     /epi="L"
                     /MT=False
                     /M_start="17793.0"
                     /M_end="19439.0"
                     /duplicate=False
                     /specificity="aad"
                     /probability="0.0"
                     /specificity_all="aad (0.174); dhb (0.14); L (0.123); E
                     (0.121); F (0.099); D (0.098); A (0.052); Y (0.026); P
                     (0.025); V (0.025); S (0.017); C (0.014); G (0.011); W
                     (0.01); R (0.009); orn (0.009); K (0.008); dab (0.007); I
                     (0.006); pip (0.006); N (0.005); T (0.005); Q (0.002); bht
                     (0.002); dhpg (0.002); hpg (0.002); dhbu (0.001); horn
                     (0.001); H (0.0); "
                     /is_postmod=False
                     /pm_type
                     /pm_domain_type
                     /block_id="1.0"
                     /corr_domain_id=19
                     /cluster_id="1.0"
                     /substructure="C(=O)N[C@H](CCCC(=O)O)"
                     /cluster_id_ori=1
                     /block_id_ori="2.0"
                     /CDS id="AVAG00591_-_gene_g48151.t1_13"
     BGC_Module      17794..19439
                     /block_id="1.0"
                     /block_id_ori="2.0"
                     /cluster_id="1.0"
                     /cluster_id_ori=1
                     /domain_id="19 , 20"
                     /end_part=False
                     /epi="L"
                     /locus_tag="nrps"
                     /module_index="8.0"
                     /module_type="nrps"
                     /reduction="ketone"
                     /specificity="aad"
                     /specificity_all="aad (0.174); dhb (0.14); L (0.123); E
                     (0.121); F (0.099); D (0.098); A (0.052); Y (0.026); P
                     (0.025); V (0.025); S (0.017); C (0.014); G (0.011); W
                     (0.01); R (0.009); orn (0.009); K (0.008); dab (0.007); I
                     (0.006); pip (0.006); N (0.005); T (0.005); Q (0.002); bht
                     (0.002); dhpg (0.002); hpg (0.002); dhbu (0.001); horn
                     (0.001); H (0.0); "
                     /start_part=False
                     /types="C_NRPS , A_NRPS"
     CDS             19275..19475
                     /note="ID=1_14;partial=00;start_type=ATG;rbs_motif=None;rbs
                     _spacer=None;gc_cont=0.279;conf=98.87;score=19.45;cscore=14
                     .83;sscore=4.61;rscore=-1.50;uscore=-2.67;tscore=3.33;"
                     /locus_tag="AVAG00591_-_gene_g48151.t1_14"
                     /strand="1"
                     /translation="MDHPQKIAVELDEQMLSYNELYFYVQELSSMLIDINDVKEGDIVC
                     QCVERSISMVKQRFHMKIVDF*"
     BGC_Domain      19281..19439
                     /index=27
                     /bitscore="22.0"
                     /evalue="8.5e-08"
                     /locus_id=14
                     /locus_tag="A_NRPS"
                     /prot_end=55
                     /prot_seq="HPQKIAVELDEQMLSYNELYFYVQELSSMLIDINDVKEGDIVCQCVER
                     SISMV"
                     /prot_start=2
                     /type="A_NRPS"
                     /module=True
                     /module_type="nrps"
                     /reduction="ketone"
                     /module_index="8.0"
                     /end_part=False
                     /start_part=False
                     /trans_AT=False
                     /epi="L"
                     /MT=False
                     /M_start="17793.0"
                     /M_end="19439.0"
                     /duplicate=False
                     /specificity="aad"
                     /probability="0.0"
                     /specificity_all="aad (0.174); dhb (0.14); L (0.123); E
                     (0.121); F (0.099); D (0.098); A (0.052); Y (0.026); P
                     (0.025); V (0.025); S (0.017); C (0.014); G (0.011); W
                     (0.01); R (0.009); orn (0.009); K (0.008); dab (0.007); I
                     (0.006); pip (0.006); N (0.005); T (0.005); Q (0.002); bht
                     (0.002); dhpg (0.002); hpg (0.002); dhbu (0.001); horn
                     (0.001); H (0.0); "
                     /is_postmod=False
                     /pm_type
                     /pm_domain_type
                     /block_id="1.0"
                     /corr_domain_id=20
                     /cluster_id="1.0"
                     /substructure="C(=O)N[C@H](CCCC(=O)O)"
                     /cluster_id_ori=1
                     /block_id_ori="2.0"
                     /CDS id="AVAG00591_-_gene_g48151.t1_14"
     CDS             19521..19811
                     /note="ID=1_15;partial=00;start_type=ATG;rbs_motif=None;rbs
                     _spacer=None;gc_cont=0.378;conf=92.41;score=10.87;cscore=8.
                     32;sscore=2.55;rscore=-1.19;uscore=-1.25;tscore=4.21;"
                     /locus_tag="AVAG00591_-_gene_g48151.t1_15"
                     /strand="1"
                     /translation="MVGAVYCPLSPQDPKQRLQTLVKETRSHLVLVHSLTQSKLDADEI
                     TMNMDTTINVNRIMSDNDLDRLSCINVTTESIGYIIFTSGSTGIPKAVSVK*"
     BGC_Domain      19524..19805
                     /index=28
                     /bitscore="51.9"
                     /evalue="6.9e-17"
                     /locus_id=15
                     /locus_tag="A_NRPS"
                     /prot_end=95
                     /prot_seq="VGAVYCPLSPQDPKQRLQTLVKETRSHLVLVHSLTQSKLDADEITMNM
                     DTTINVNRIMSDNDLDRLSCINVTTESIGYIIFTSGSTGIPKAVSV"
                     /prot_start=1
                     /type="A_NRPS"
                     /module=True
                     /module_type="nrps"
                     /reduction="ketone"
                     /module_index="9.0"
                     /end_part=False
                     /start_part=False
                     /trans_AT=False
                     /epi="L"
                     /MT=False
                     /M_start="19523.0"
                     /M_end="19805.0"
                     /duplicate=False
                     /specificity="aad"
                     /probability="0.177"
                     /specificity_all="aad (0.177); L (0.13); F (0.108); D
                     (0.104); dhb (0.086); E (0.081); A (0.078); V (0.044); S
                     (0.023); P (0.021); Y (0.021); C (0.018); I (0.017); N
                     (0.013); orn (0.013); G (0.011); W (0.01); K (0.008); dab
                     (0.007); pip (0.006); T (0.005); Q (0.004); R (0.004); horn
                     (0.004); H (0.002); bht (0.002); hpg (0.002); dhpg (0.001);
                     dhbu (0.0); "
                     /is_postmod=False
                     /pm_type
                     /pm_domain_type
                     /block_id="1.0"
                     /corr_domain_id=21
                     /cluster_id="1.0"
                     /substructure="C(=O)N[C@H](CCCC(=O)O)"
                     /cluster_id_ori=1
                     /block_id_ori="2.0"
                     /CDS id="AVAG00591_-_gene_g48151.t1_15"
     BGC_Module      19524..19805
                     /block_id="1.0"
                     /block_id_ori="2.0"
                     /cluster_id="1.0"
                     /cluster_id_ori=1
                     /domain_id="21"
                     /end_part=False
                     /epi="L"
                     /locus_tag="nrps"
                     /module_index="9.0"
                     /module_type="nrps"
                     /reduction="ketone"
                     /specificity="aad"
                     /specificity_all="aad (0.177); L (0.13); F (0.108); D
                     (0.104); dhb (0.086); E (0.081); A (0.078); V (0.044); S
                     (0.023); P (0.021); Y (0.021); C (0.018); I (0.017); N
                     (0.013); orn (0.013); G (0.011); W (0.01); K (0.008); dab
                     (0.007); pip (0.006); T (0.005); Q (0.004); R (0.004); horn
                     (0.004); H (0.002); bht (0.002); hpg (0.002); dhpg (0.001);
                     dhbu (0.0); "
                     /start_part=False
                     /types="A_NRPS"
     CDS             19908..20219
                     /note="ID=1_16;partial=00;start_type=GTG;rbs_motif=None;rbs
                     _spacer=None;gc_cont=0.340;conf=86.05;score=7.92;cscore=10.
                     98;sscore=-3.06;rscore=-1.19;uscore=1.24;tscore=-3.12;"
                     /locus_tag="AVAG00591_-_gene_g48151.t1_16"
                     /strand="1"
                     /translation="MGVFSKNDTVLQTTKCSFDIHVEDLIGTFVIGASLVMMRPDGLMD
                     FPYLIDLVDSKKITYFNSVPSYLAALCLYLDRCLENVSLNHVRSICSGGKYKIIKDKT*
                     "
     BGC_Domain      19920..20192
                     /index=29
                     /bitscore="39.3"
                     /evalue="4.8e-13"
                     /locus_id=16
                     /locus_tag="A_NRPS"
                     /prot_end=95
                     /prot_seq="SKNDTVLQTTKCSFDIHVEDLIGTFVIGASLVMMRPDGLMDFPYLIDL
                     VDSKKITYFNSVPSYLAALCLYLDRCLENVSLNHVRSICSGGK"
                     /prot_start=4
                     /type="A_NRPS"
                     /module=True
                     /module_type="nrps"
                     /reduction="ketone"
                     /module_index="10.0"
                     /end_part=False
                     /start_part=False
                     /trans_AT=False
                     /epi="L"
                     /MT=False
                     /M_start="19919.0"
                     /M_end="20192.0"
                     /duplicate=False
                     /specificity="aad"
                     /probability="0.149"
                     /specificity_all="aad (0.149); L (0.139); F (0.104); E
                     (0.08); D (0.073); A (0.071); C (0.047); dhb (0.046); S
                     (0.044); G (0.033); Y (0.033); orn (0.026); P (0.021); V
                     (0.019); W (0.017); T (0.013); N (0.012); Q (0.012); K
                     (0.011); R (0.011); I (0.008); horn (0.008); hpg (0.006);
                     pip (0.006); dab (0.005); H (0.003); bht (0.001); dhbu
                     (0.001); dhpg (0.001); "
                     /is_postmod=False
                     /pm_type
                     /pm_domain_type
                     /block_id="1.0"
                     /corr_domain_id=22
                     /cluster_id="1.0"
                     /substructure="C(=O)N[C@H](CCCC(=O)O)"
                     /cluster_id_ori=1
                     /block_id_ori="2.0"
                     /CDS id="AVAG00591_-_gene_g48151.t1_16"
     BGC_Module      19920..20192
                     /block_id="1.0"
                     /block_id_ori="2.0"
                     /cluster_id="1.0"
                     /cluster_id_ori=1
                     /domain_id="22"
                     /end_part=False
                     /epi="L"
                     /locus_tag="nrps"
                     /module_index="10.0"
                     /module_type="nrps"
                     /reduction="ketone"
                     /specificity="aad"
                     /specificity_all="aad (0.149); L (0.139); F (0.104); E
                     (0.08); D (0.073); A (0.071); C (0.047); dhb (0.046); S
                     (0.044); G (0.033); Y (0.033); orn (0.026); P (0.021); V
                     (0.019); W (0.017); T (0.013); N (0.012); Q (0.012); K
                     (0.011); R (0.011); I (0.008); horn (0.008); hpg (0.006);
                     pip (0.006); dab (0.005); H (0.003); bht (0.001); dhbu
                     (0.001); dhpg (0.001); "
                     /start_part=False
                     /types="A_NRPS"
     CDS             20389..23157
                     /note="ID=1_17;partial=00;start_type=TTG;rbs_motif=None;rbs
                     _spacer=None;gc_cont=0.348;conf=99.99;score=226.99;cscore=2
                     36.52;sscore=-9.53;rscore=-1.19;uscore=0.75;tscore=-9.10;"
                     /locus_tag="AVAG00591_-_gene_g48151.t1_17"
                     /strand="1"
                     /translation="MIHHLNKHFASTSENRCHIWNLYGPAEITIGCTIQLVDATCEQST
                     IPIGSLIPGYRCVILDDFGEPVFVGQEGELLVTGVGVYAGYLGRDDLTKKALVHMHDEL
                     FYKTGDLVRADNNCVVHYVGRKDHQVKLHGQRIELGEIERCLRDASSDVLGSVVVKWGK
                     DHLIAYVQGYNLNTEQLRNYCRSRLARFMIPSLIIALEKFPLNPNGKLDRKLLPTPDFS
                     TMIESQDTDQSQLTELEQRLLPIFAQAFHVESPNVNVPFGQLGGTSLDVIMALSMIREQ
                     IYKNIGVTVLYDNPSIRQLAQILEPLIIDQDEEQKQDISTTLTTTQLEEDQYRVMPSIF
                     IETLGILVLICQWLFPIWMAYRYNCYFSILLMPLVHMLMYVICQHLLLWSETKVTKVNM
                     LYSWSYYRWWFLERLWSINNSYWLKYLLGTPFYNFYLRLCGARIGRGVHIFSTLIDAPW
                     LLEVGDSTFIDTDAIFSNLSYYEQTYKLNLIRIGSYCSIGTRCVLYDEVTIPDNTYIES
                     MSKLTGDVSPTIKHTSINDRSFSWKQVIYQLICLLCLIIIHSTLLTLTYKIYQFCLTIC
                     MPIPIAIALSWLFWTIMCLSVVMFLLKYIIGSVTPGNYPVNSYYFLHRVWLRQLIISSF
                     HRSYEFLSSYSTISNVLLSWLNADIEDDVKFGEFQPILSFPSNLLKIQQGVTTFAKVRL
                     APFEITPAGDCRLNTIILGSGSNLGNGCTLLPGTRLPNKTMVGNLTLITENTSISGAGS
                     VLLGIPSRQMPFIMPEEETMSIDKLPSLKSSSLRIFMSTCMIYLLSKCISTTIYWLLPT
                     FIAPIVHACLFCIMHRYLILSTSSEATFTYSETITRTHEFISTALIEFNIFIGPFLSGT
                     QYLVHLFRILGAHIGQDVILPTIGCLTDPHLITIGNHVRLQTEACLQVNIL*"
     BGC_Domain      20431..20790
                     /index=30
                     /bitscore="104.7"
                     /evalue="6.5e-33"
                     /locus_id=17
                     /locus_tag="A_NRPS"
                     /prot_end=134
                     /prot_seq="NRCHIWNLYGPAEITIGCTIQLVDATCEQSTIPIGSLIPGYRCVILDD
                     FGEPVFVGQEGELLVTGVGVYAGYLGRDDLTKKALVHMHDELFYKTGDLVRADNNCVVH
                     YVGRKDHQVKLHG"
                     /prot_start=14
                     /type="A_NRPS"
                     /module=True
                     /module_type="nrps"
                     /reduction="ketone"
                     /module_index="11.0"
                     /end_part=False
                     /start_part=False
                     /trans_AT=False
                     /epi="L"
                     /MT=False
                     /M_start="20430.0"
                     /M_end="21303.0"
                     /duplicate=False
                     /specificity="dhb"
                     /probability="0.178"
                     /specificity_all="dhb (0.178); F (0.154); E (0.152); A
                     (0.074); L (0.072); aad (0.059); D (0.04); P (0.031); V
                     (0.03); Y (0.023); W (0.02); G (0.019); S (0.019); N
                     (0.018); K (0.014); C (0.013); orn (0.013); I (0.012); dab
                     (0.01); R (0.009); hpg (0.009); H (0.008); Q (0.007); horn
                     (0.007); T (0.004); bht (0.003); pip (0.002); dhbu (0.0);
                     dhpg (0.0); "
                     /is_postmod=False
                     /pm_type
                     /pm_domain_type
                     /block_id="1.0"
                     /corr_domain_id=23
                     /cluster_id="1.0"
                     /substructure="C(=O)Oc1c(O)c(ccc1)"
                     /cluster_id_ori=1
                     /block_id_ori="2.0"
                     /CDS id="AVAG00591_-_gene_g48151.t1_17"
     BGC_Module      20431..21303
                     /block_id="1.0"
                     /block_id_ori="2.0"
                     /cluster_id="1.0"
                     /cluster_id_ori=1
                     /domain_id="23 , 24"
                     /end_part=False
                     /epi="L"
                     /locus_tag="nrps"
                     /module_index="11.0"
                     /module_type="nrps"
                     /reduction="ketone"
                     /specificity="dhb"
                     /specificity_all="dhb (0.178); F (0.154); E (0.152); A
                     (0.074); L (0.072); aad (0.059); D (0.04); P (0.031); V
                     (0.03); Y (0.023); W (0.02); G (0.019); S (0.019); N
                     (0.018); K (0.014); C (0.013); orn (0.013); I (0.012); dab
                     (0.01); R (0.009); hpg (0.009); H (0.008); Q (0.007); horn
                     (0.007); T (0.004); bht (0.003); pip (0.002); dhbu (0.0);
                     dhpg (0.0); "
                     /start_part=False
                     /types="A_NRPS , PCP"
     BGC_Domain      21103..21303
                     /index=31
                     /bitscore="36.3"
                     /evalue="5.7e-12"
                     /locus_id=17
                     /locus_tag="PCP"
                     /prot_end=305
                     /prot_seq="EQRLLPIFAQAFHVESPNVNVPFGQLGGTSLDVIMALSMIREQIYKNI
                     GVTVLYDNPSIRQLAQILE"
                     /prot_start=238
                     /type="PCP"
                     /module=True
                     /module_type="nrps"
                     /reduction="ketone"
                     /module_index="11.0"
                     /end_part=False
                     /start_part=False
                     /trans_AT=False
                     /epi="L"
                     /MT=False
                     /M_start="20430.0"
                     /M_end="21303.0"
                     /duplicate=False
                     /specificity="dhb"
                     /probability="0.178"
                     /specificity_all="dhb (0.178); F (0.154); E (0.152); A
                     (0.074); L (0.072); aad (0.059); D (0.04); P (0.031); V
                     (0.03); Y (0.023); W (0.02); G (0.019); S (0.019); N
                     (0.018); K (0.014); C (0.013); orn (0.013); I (0.012); dab
                     (0.01); R (0.009); hpg (0.009); H (0.008); Q (0.007); horn
                     (0.007); T (0.004); bht (0.003); pip (0.002); dhbu (0.0);
                     dhpg (0.0); "
                     /is_postmod=False
                     /pm_type
                     /pm_domain_type
                     /block_id="1.0"
                     /corr_domain_id=24
                     /cluster_id="1.0"
                     /substructure="C(=O)Oc1c(O)c(ccc1)"
                     /cluster_id_ori=1
                     /block_id_ori="2.0"
                     /CDS id="AVAG00591_-_gene_g48151.t1_17"
ORIGIN
        1 atgacttcca aagttattgc tcaagaaccg atagctgttg tagctatcgc atgtgaattt
       61 gctggagata tacattcggc aacagattta tggcatgtat tagaacagag taaagatgtt
      121 ggcagtgcta ttccacaaga acgtgctgat cttgcctcat ttagtgctca tatggtcaat
      181 caagataagg ataatcaact tagtcaaaat ttaattcgtg gaggttattt tctctctaat
      241 gcacaatggg atacctttga acaaagtttc tttggtcttt ccaataatga agctcttagt
      301 attgatccag cacatcgtct actgatgctt aaatttgtac atttaatcga agatgctggt
      361 tatacgttag aaaagatgta tggttcacgt acatcagtac atattggtca attctctaca
      421 gataatgcac ttactgtgtc tcgaatgaaa cccgaatttc gactacgatt acatggacca
      481 aatgcaagtc tttacaatgc agctgctcga cttgcatatc attttaactt gaatggtcct
      541 aatgtgtcac tcgatgtcgc ttgttcgtca tcattagaag ctgttcgtca agctatacaa
      601 actcttcgag caggtgaagc agatatggca gtatgtggtg gtgtcaatgc tgtctataca
      661 ccagagaata tacttagtgg ttcacttatt ggtgctcagt caccagatgg aagaagtcga
      721 tcatttagta ttgatgcaaa tggttatgct aaaggtaata ttcatattta ttatataagc
      781 ttagatatta ttttaatgat ctattttagg tgaaggtctt ggtcttgttt tactaaaacg
      841 actaagcgat gctgaacgtg atggtgatcg aatctattgt attttacgtg atgttcatag
      901 tcatcatgat ggaagtgaag gcaagactaa ttttgttata ccatctggta ttggacagac
      961 acgtcttctt gctgatattt atcgacgaag tgaaacagat cctaagaatg ttttctatgt
     1021 ggaagcacat ggtactggta caccagtagg tgatcccatt gaagcaaatg ctttaggtca
     1081 attttttcat cgttcatcaa tggatccacc attactcatt ggatctatta aaagtaatct
     1141 tggacataca gaaggtgcag ctggtattgc tgctcttatt aaagttgcaa tgtgtatgcg
     1201 tcatcgtgct attccaccaa acatgcattt cacagcactt aatccaaaaa ttgaagcaca
     1261 acgatataat ctacatgttg ttcaacatta tgtaccattt ccatctgtaa caaacaatcc
     1321 aactattata ggtatcaatt cttttggcat gggtggtaat actacacatg ccattgtcga
     1381 agaatatcga ccacaacaga aaaaattatt gaatggattt catcacaatc ataacgatca
     1441 aaacaaactt gaacttaaac aatcctttgt ttttctcttc tcgagtaagt tcaagttttt
     1501 ctattcgtat tcatttcatt attttcttgt tttgtttagc aaaaagtcaa gaatcacttg
     1561 tcaaacaagt cgcacaattc aatatatggt tacaagaaat gtctgacaag attaacgatg
     1621 attctgatac tttccttgct cgcatatcta aacaacttct tctcaaacgc acaatcagct
     1681 atgaacattt agccattttt atatctactg atcttgcaca gttacagaat caaatcgatg
     1741 cttttcttgc tcaaaaaaat acatctggac ttcttctcac tacacgtcca atgttgtcat
     1801 caagaaaaat ctgctttgtc tacagtggtc aaggacctca atggtgggca atgggtcgtc
     1861 aattatacaa gaatgaacca gtctttcgtc aatggataca acgaatcgat gctgaattga
     1921 caaaaatcaa tgaagataaa tggcaattat tagatgaact tatggagaca aaagatgaaa
     1981 agacatctcg tattaatgat accaacatcg ctcaaccttc aatatttgct attcaagttg
     2041 ctctaactgc tcttctcaac tcgtggcaaa tctttcctga tactatcgta tcacacagtg
     2101 ctggagaaca agcagctgct tttgtttcag gtcgtattac attagaagaa gctattcgta
     2161 tcgtttataa tcgatcacgt cttcaaaatc gtaacactcg tcaaggtggt cgtatgctag
     2221 ctgtctcgat gagtgaagaa caagtgagag aagaccttct caaaggtata gaacatcttg
     2281 tctcaattgc tgtcatcaat agtccacatt ctgtgacact gagtggagat gagaaaacaa
     2341 ttgatgaatt atttgaaatt cttacaacat ttcatccgaa tgtgttcaaa gcacgacttc
     2401 gtattgaaaa tgcttttcac tcacatcaaa tggatctatt taatattcag aatgaaatgc
     2461 tttcaacact tggcgatatt tcaggtcttc ctttacaaga tccacaacaa atgttcaacg
     2521 tacaatgtag taaagctcgt ctatactcaa gtgtttatgg tggctatgta aatgagcata
     2581 cgccattaaa tgctcatcat tggtgggcta acgttcgaga atgtgttcga ttttacgatg
     2641 caatgacaag tataattcaa gacgatgctg cagatatctt tcttgaaatt tcacctcatc
     2701 cagtattggc tacatcaatt gatgaatgtt gtgagttaca ttctttgaaa catcttactc
     2761 ttccaacatt gaaacgaaag gaagatgaac aaacaacatt acttacaagt cttactcaac
     2821 tcacttcatc accaattgtg tggcaacatt atcttgaatc tcgagaaatc aaatccactg
     2881 ataatgatag tgaacttttt gaaacatttc catcatatgc ttttaataca acttcttgtt
     2941 ggtacgaatc caaagattca gtcattgaac gtctttctta tcgtcttccc agtcatccac
     3001 ttctgggcat tcgtcaatgg actcaacaga ctaatccaac atggagaagt ctcatcaata
     3061 tcaatcttcc tcaacacgcc ttcttaaaag atcacaaaat tcaagatgct atcttatttc
     3121 cagctagtgg ttacattgaa ttagcattaa ctgccagtcg tcaattactt tcatcgactg
     3181 acgattctca atcaattatt gtcttcgaac aagttgaatt cattaatgca ctcgttctta
     3241 ctgaacatga attgacagaa atattcactc aaatagtaat gccaatgcgt gaatggttta
     3301 tatacagtcg accatggaca acagctggtc aagattgtat tcgtacatca ggcatgtcag
     3361 gtgttgatgt tcttaaatca ttcactgata caaaattact taatcaacat tcattaaacg
     3421 aatttacact tcatgctcga ggtcaaatta agataggtga tgacaaacaa caattaccac
     3481 ttctaactga tgtacccatt gatcgtgatt tatgttctac acttgaacca gataatgtct
     3541 atacacatct aatgtcacgt ggttatcagt atggaccttt atttcgattg atgcaatcac
     3601 ttcataacac acaatcaatt gtcgaaggtg aaattgattg tactatagcc agtcaagata
     3661 atgctccagt ctatcatcta attcatccag ctgtcctcga tgcctgttta catccagctt
     3721 tagctatatt acctggaatt tctactactt ttattccagt ttctattaat aagataacta
     3781 tatatggaga aatatcaacg ttaaattcac cagtacaagt tcgtgcagcc tatcatgata
     3841 acatttgtgg tatagctaaa caacgaacgt atgaatttga ttgtacgatt tgttcaaatg
     3901 atacagaaat gagaaaacct ttagtcagtt ttgatcgtat tacaattcag caagtacaag
     3961 gttcacagtc cggccaatgg gcatcaaaca catccgtgtt cgataaattg aatatattag
     4021 tagatttacc aaatcaagaa ctcactacac atcttgatac gatcatggat aattattgct
     4081 taaaaacagt gtggaatgat gaacgaataa gaattggtgc agctgatctt ctaccatcaa
     4141 ctgaatacat tattaaggct cacattgatt ctacgggtaa tgcagatcta attgaatctg
     4201 ttgaaccgtt aaatctactg gctgcatatt atgctcaaat ggcacttgaa gatttgacac
     4261 ttgttcctat tcaagaacaa caacaagaat cacttttagc tgcatgtcgt tctcttacca
     4321 ttgattcgaa agcaaaacca acatatcatt cgacccagat ctatctcatg caactgttgc
     4381 gtcaatttcc acgtcttaaa ccaattttgt ccgttttgtc tacttgtgga caaaatctca
     4441 gacaagtcct cagtggacaa tatgatggaa tcgatgtact attgggtgat gaaaagatgg
     4501 aatcagaatt gcaagaaatt caatcactca tctcttctca tcaaacatat ttcatttttg
     4561 atattcttaa tcaatatctt caagaaaaat ttggtaaatt attagctgaa cgtaaacttc
     4621 gcatattctg gttaggcagt ggtaacaatt cggatgatct acgagttctt cttcttttac
     4681 ttgatttatc agaaaaaaca gatatattaa tcgacataaa ctatacaaac tcgaatccac
     4741 atgtacttga acaagttgag aaaactttca ctacgcaatt gaaagatcaa aatcgaatac
     4801 gtataatcta tgatgacaaa tttgacttat tcaacaatga aaataacaaa aatatgatcg
     4861 tcgaatcata cgacattata tttggtgcta ataaattaca aggcaatcaa gatttatcat
     4921 attcacttgt tattcttcgt caactactcg ttcctaatgg tcttcttctt ctactggaat
     4981 taactgatgc tccactttac ttcgatatta tctatggttt aatagatcaa tggtggtctc
     5041 cagtcgatca ccgacgtgct ctactcaata ttaatcaatg gacaagaact atacgagaaa
     5101 tagatggatt tgaaactgtt caaacacgaa atacatcatt tggtaactca tttattgttg
     5161 tccaaaaatc gacgtcatct aaagttttat ctatgctcga agaacgacaa agtcaagcat
     5221 ggcttatttt tgacgatgat agtacaccta gtatgggaaa cgcactaaag tccctcttgc
     5281 catctgttaa catcacattg ttacatgcat ctaattcaag ttccgacaat atttgttcta
     5341 aaattgaaga aatgatgaca acatatgcgc aggtacatat catttttgct tggtcactga
     5401 atcaaaaatc agtcaatgat gacagtgaaa tggcaattgc acaatatgaa acaaatatat
     5461 gtgatacatt tattcatatt cttcaaacaa tacaaacagc agaaccacaa tcgcatccat
     5521 ttgtatatgt tattacacaa aatgttcaac ctggtgctgg tagcgatata aatccaattg
     5581 gttcaccact tattggtctt gcacgtagtc ttgctcttga atatgaacaa catcatttaa
     5641 aacttattga tttacaatcg aaatcatcac cagccctgat accatctctt gttcgtacac
     5701 ttgccgaaca cctcataata tctagatatg cagatgatct tgatgaaatt gttcttcaac
     5761 acgataaaca aactgatact attcatcgct tggaatggca ctatgaaatg cttcaagaaa
     5821 aacaagatat taacgaatca gtcaaatcag aacaaacgac aattattcca cacaacgatg
     5881 ccgatcaaca accatttcgt cttcaggtcg ctccatctcg ttttctggat gatttaacat
     5941 gggtaccaga tgtaaagaaa aacatactac atactgacaa aatagaagtt cgtgtacatt
     6001 gtgttggtat caactttcga gatgttctta aatcgagtgg tcgctatcca tatatgcgtc
     6061 cctttgcaca aactagcaat gatcaagcta tggttgatcg tgatacagaa cctggtattg
     6121 attttattgg tactgttgca cgtactcatt caaacgagaa agtaaaagta ggcgatcgtg
     6181 tttttggtat ggcaccaggt gtatttcatt cccatgtaca tcttagtcct aatgaatatg
     6241 tccgcatccc agacgattgc aatcacttta ctgatgaaca attagctgca ttaccaaatg
     6301 cttgtatgac tgttctatat tcattaaaat atcgtgttaa tctacaacct ggtcaaactg
     6361 tacttgtaca tgcagcaacc ggtggtactg gtcaagcttg tattcaatat tgtcagtcaa
     6421 ttggcgctcg agttctggct actgctggca ctgatgaaaa acgaagattt cttcgtgaac
     6481 actatggtat tgaacacgtg tttaatagcc gagatctttc atttgtaaat ggtgtacgtg
     6541 cgcttttacc taatggagtt gatatcattg ttaattcgtt gtccggttct tttcttcaag
     6601 aatcagtaaa attacttgcc tcacaaggtc attttattga atggggaaaa cgagatttat
     6661 ttgacaagaa aaaattgtct atgttcgatt tacgtgatga ttgtagtttc catgttatcg
     6721 atattacttc actgtatgtt catcgtcgcg atatcttcgg acaattaatt gaagaacttt
     6781 tacaattgat tatcaaaggc gttttcaaac caattgaacc aacccaagca tatgaaccat
     6841 cagatatcat tgacatcttt aaacaatgta ataatggtca gatgagtggt aaatttgttc
     6901 ttcgtcttac taattctcaa caaccattaa atttaaactg tcaatcacct ccacaatgca
     6961 cagaaggtag tatttacttt tcttatttct agtgaatcta taatagttca cttttttttc
     7021 tcgttatagg agaagatgca atgtttccat ttgaagtatg tcatcaaggt acaattttaa
     7081 tttcgggtgg ttgtggtggt ctcggtctca caatgtctcg ttggatgata gaaaaacgtt
     7141 gtgtcaaacg tttgatgctt atgagtcgac gatcagtagc acaaattgaa caagtagaca
     7201 atcctgaata tggagaatgg caacgattac aacaagcagc aaaaacatat gatgctcata
     7261 ttgatttagt tcaaatcgat gtcactaatt ttgaagatgt tcgtaatcta atcgaacaac
     7321 ttagtcaaac accttatccc atacgtggta tcattcatag tgcagtagtt caagaagatc
     7381 gaagtttggg aaaattatca caagaaaatc ttacacatgt cttaggacca aaagctcgtg
     7441 gtgcttggaa tcttcatcga gcatcagaac ttgctgctcc ttcacttcat ttctttgttc
     7501 tcttttcatc gattcgtaat catatgatcg atctagcatc aggtggatac aatgctggca
     7561 accaatttct cgatattctt gctcgttatc gtgctgaaaa actcaattta cccgctcttt
     7621 cagtcagttt gcctgcagtg agtggtgctg gtatgtttca tcgacatcgt gaaatgctga
     7681 caagtttaca aaatacatca ggttttgaat tggtacctac tgttggtgta tttgaactta
     7741 tcgatcgatt tcatgtcaat caaaagtctt gtccatgtcc aattatcttt gccgccaatt
     7801 ggaaacaatt atatgaaaat cgagataaat tagttacaca tcaactacgc aaaatagcaa
     7861 tacaacaata tacaattgca aatggttcgt caatgtcaac tatttcattg gatgatgttg
     7921 attcatttga ttcgatctat gataagttag aaaccattgt cgagcgaaca caaattaccg
     7981 ttgctcggct cttgggtgca agtagtaatg atcaaatttc tctcgatcgt tcccttgtca
     8041 gtcaaggtat ggactcatta gctgctgtat cactttacaa ttggttagga caagagacaa
     8101 acatatttat tccattagct gatcttcttc aaggactttc aatacaaact attgccgaac
     8161 aagtacataa gaagcttcat aaaaaaaaac gaacagatac agaatcaaat gactccggaa
     8221 ttgattttca tattgaatcg attgaagata atgaaactaa gttatccaac aatttatctt
     8281 acactggtac agagaatatt ctatgcatac gacgtccaat taattctgaa tgtcccattc
     8341 tcttctatat cttaccaaat tctacttccg acaacactca tatgtcagaa ataatcgtgg
     8401 aaaagatatc aaaaaataat aattttcctt taccagctgc catttatact attaataaac
     8461 cacaagcatc gatgaccaaa gacataacaa aaatcgcgaa tatgatgatc gctcaaatgc
     8521 gtcgaattca accatatgga ccttataaat tagtgactac aggtggtgaa caaggggaag
     8581 tgctcgctag tgagatgacg aatcaactca aacaacattc agttgattcc accattcaac
     8641 tactttcgta atgatatgat ggaataaatt ggatatggat gaactattgg taaaaaactt
     8701 gtatacgata tgctacgcct atccatttgg attacggagt tcgcaaatcg tatgaaatat
     8761 catgttttgt ttgtctttgt tttgaaagaa cgaaaattgt tcgtttcttt ctttgtaatt
     8821 cgatttgtaa ctatcatttg tatattttat tgttgctttt ttttaaatct tttattttca
     8881 atgatttaaa aatcgttttc ttttctttaa ctcaatattt tattctttat ttacaaaact
     8941 tatccttttt tttatagata ctcttttaat tatcaattct tcaaacttga attcaataat
     9001 aattatttat ttataattat ggacttaact tcctatcgac gagttgcatc ttcggcactt
     9061 aaagtttctg gcagattgaa agctatagct tcatatgctc aacaacgtat ttggcttcat
     9121 gagcaactct attttgatcg aatgtcttct tccttagcaa tctacaatat tcttctccca
     9181 ttaagaatca aatgtggctc gctgtcagta gaacatgtcc gactcgctat acttgcagtg
     9241 cttgaaaagc ataaagttct tcgaacggct gttcgtttta atgcggaaac aaatcaactc
     9301 gaacaagaag tacaatcact cagtcatgat gtttattcgt ttgaacatac ccgaaatgta
     9361 tgttcagccg aacaactgga tgcaatgctc acggctgaaa cagtaaccaa ctactttgat
     9421 gtagaaaagg gcaaagtatt acgttgtcat ttaatacaaa tcaataacga gaatgaatct
     9481 gtaaatcttc actcaggaga tcttcttcta ttcactgttc atcatattgc ttttgataat
     9541 acttcactgc gattatttac tctggccttt gccgaagcat gcggtcaatt agaatctgta
     9601 cagccaccaa acaaatcacc acaatatgtt gacttcactc tttatgaaca atctttagtg
     9661 caatcatcgg gtgccgaacg aacacgccag ttctggacat tattgcttca ggattatgat
     9721 tggactaaaa catttatatt accggttaac agctcacaga tcacaacaac tgttcgctct
     9781 ggacgtggct attcaatcgc atttaatctg aatgctgatt tagtacaagc acagatggca
     9841 tttgctgcac ttcacaatat ttctatgttt caattatatc tcgcttgcta ttacgtgttt
     9901 cttttcaaat taagttcagt acaagatcta tgtgttgccg gtacgttcaa taatcgtcct
     9961 ttggcagaaa tgaaatcgat gattggaatg tttgcaaata cgatacccta tcgaatcaat
    10021 attaatccag acggttcatt ccaaaagttg gctgaacaag tacaacattt atgcttgtcc
    10081 attcttaatc atgcttatct accatatcaa caaattctcg gtgttcaagc aaacgaaaga
    10141 tacccgatgc cccaaacatt ctttcactat gaatcactcg tatcttccac tacatatagt
    10201 accacagcgg agattcctac aaataataaa aacggtacgg ttttcgatat ttattatgat
    10261 cgagaccgat cacatggcaa tggtattgcc ttattcgata tgacactggc tgtatcacat
    10321 gatcatcatg gaaaagctac agagtgcttt ctagaatgct cagctgattt gttccccaat
    10381 gaaatatacg tcaaacagat ggtcgatcgc ttccaatgta tgcttgaaca attatttttg
    10441 gatcaaacat ttaatatcac cacacaatcc atgaatcaat tatctttgct tcatccatca
    10501 gaaatcaatg aaatcgattc aacaatcttc aagcgactac ctaacatcaa cgaaggtaaa
    10561 actgcgaatt ttctctacaa tagattcttt aaatgatact tttctttcgc tattaggacc
    10621 tgcttcattt gcacaagctc gtatctggca tgatgaacat gtcagatttg accccaatca
    10681 acctcaagtg gccatctaca atatgccatt tctatttcat attgaaagtg gttcattatc
    10741 tgttgaaaga ttacgacaag cttttcaatt agtaattatt aaacataaag ctttacggac
    10801 tgccctttat tttgataatg ataaacaaca attaatgcaa caaattgtta aatcaaaaga
    10861 taatgaagaa tattttacat ttaatgaatc gacattgatt aaaaatgatg aagatcttat
    10921 gaaaataatg catgatgaac gaggtaatcc ttataatttt aatcttgaac aaggagttgt
    10981 ttgtcgttta catattgttt atgaaaattt aaaaaatgat aatcttataa aaggtgattc
    11041 aataatattt aattttcatc atgctttatt tgattttcca tcaatgtata tatttcattc
    11101 tgatcttaat tctgcatata caaatggttg tttagaatat aatgatgaaa tacaattacg
    11161 atatcttgat tgtaagttat atatagatta gatttataat tatttcatta tattttatag
    11221 attctattat tgaacgagaa atgccaatga caatagctaa taattattgg tttgaaatgt
    11281 tacatgatta tgatataaat cgttcattag cattaccatt tgatcatcat cgtatttcta
    11341 atgaacaaag aacaggacgt ggaatatcaa tatcatttga ttttaatgaa gatctttcaa
    11401 aacattttct tttatttagt ataaataata atataacaat tgaacaatta tcacttgctt
    11461 gttattttat tttcttattt aaattaacaa atgaagaaga agatgatctt tgtattggaa
    11521 tgaatataaa aggaagatat aaagatgaat tacaatcaat tattggaatg tttgttaatg
    11581 caattccatt acgtcttcaa catattaatc catatatatc attttcttat tttattcaac
    11641 gagtacaaga aatgataata aattcaatga aaatgtctta ttttccatta caacgtattc
    11701 ttaatcaaca ttcaaataat gaaataagat tagaatcttt tcttgataca tcatttgaat
    11761 atgaaacaaa tgaaacaaaa tttaataaag aacatataaa tattgaggaa atgaaattat
    11821 cattggtacc ttattcactt aatattaaaa caaatgaaat tgttagtaaa tttgattttt
    11881 cattacgaat tcttcataat aaaacaaatg aacaatttac atgtgaaatt aatgcatcat
    11941 tagatttatt taatcaaaaa actattgatt taatatcaca aagatttcat attcttcttc
    12001 aacaactctt tttattttca acatttaatt taattaatca acctattgtt gaattatcat
    12061 tattattatc tgatgatata caaactattc aatccattaa ttataataat aataataata
    12121 caaatgaaat gtcttttaaa tcattagata aagtacatta tgaatttata aaacaaacat
    12181 tatatcatcc acaaaagatt tcaatttgtt tagaagaaca atcattaact tatgcagaat
    12241 tacttaataa agtttatcaa ttaatgaatt atattaataa acaaaattat tcaaataaaa
    12301 ttatttgtca atgtgttgaa cgtagtattg aaatgattat tggtcaatta gcaataatta
    12361 ctttaggttc ttcttattgt gcattatcac ctgatgatcc tcctactcgt ttatctaatc
    12421 ttgtaacaca aacaaactca tcatttgttc ttgttcattc agctactgaa aatcatttta
    12481 ataatcatca aaatataatt aatattcaaa attatctctt tgataatact atcaataata
    12541 ataataatat tgattttaat ttatctttga atgacattgc ttagtaagtt cttatgagtt
    12601 tttctttctt tgttttttta aaatattttt cttcttcttc tatttcttta gtattgtttt
    12661 tacaagtggt tcaacaggaa atccaaaagc tgtaagtatc tttatttttc gaaatatatt
    12721 ctaattattt tacgaactcg tgtttctcca ggttcaaatt acacatcgga atttttcttc
    12781 atgtatctct tcttttcaac acttaagtat aattaccagt cgtgatgtgg ttgttcaaat
    12841 ggctcaatgc tcttttgatg ttcatgtgaa agaatgcctt ggcacaatga tgttaggcgc
    12901 taccctcgtt cttttacgtc cacacggtta tatggatttt aattacttat caagtaccat
    12961 acagcaacat aaagtcactt tcttttccgt tgttccaaca atgatgacag tcttgtttga
    13021 acatctcgtt gataatgatc aagtagatcg tttatctact gtacgatcat tgggctttct
    13081 tggtatgttt ctcttttttc tcctcaaaca tacagaagtt tcttcgtttt ttccattatc
    13141 ctaggcgaag caattatttg cacaactctc gctaaaatga tagaatattt tggtgaatcc
    13201 gatatcaatt tttacaattt gtatggtcca gctgaatgta cacttacatc agtctatcac
    13261 cacataacca acgaagatat taaaagtggt gtgattccta ttggtattcc atttcctggc
    13321 atgcaagcac aaattctcga tcaatattat caaccagtta ttcctggtca tgtcggagaa
    13381 ttatatttag atggtataca acgttttcct ggttattatg atcgagatga tttgactcaa
    13441 cgagttctta ttggatcatt ttatcgtacc ggtgatcttg ttagtcaaaa ttcaataact
    13501 ggcaatatat attatctggg aagacaagat tttcaagtaa aactacgtgg acaacgtatt
    13561 gaattagctg aaattgaacg atgtcttttg gagattgttt cagcttgtgt tgttattaaa
    13621 catgatgaat atcttgttgc ctatgtacaa ggacgtgata ttgatttaga tacacttcgt
    13681 aatcattgtc aatctcgttt acctccattt atgattccat caatattcat tgttatggaa
    13741 tcttttccat tgaataaaag tggaaaactc gatcgacaaa tgttacctaa acctacagaa
    13801 ttaccaacaa tatcaagtaa tgatcttatc gaattaaata ctgatatgga gattgagata
    13861 cataaattat ggtgtgaaat acttaaatgt gatgttcctg cctctaaaac aagtaatttc
    13921 ttttctgtgg gtggtcattc aatgcttctt atgcaactct atcatcgtta tcaaacttta
    13981 ttcatgtttg atagtaaaac catttcaata acttctttct ttcgtcaatc aaccattggt
    14041 gaacatgcta agttattaga aggtgtagcg gatacagtta ctagtcataa aataacatca
    14101 tggttaccat tacatataaa tgaaggtaaa tcttattatg tttgaggaaa gaatcgaaac
    14161 tttattttac taattatttc atataggtgt agcatcattt gctcaagaga gaatttttct
    14221 tgatgagcaa attcgattta gtggtgctag acatgatacg tattcggtgg gcatctacaa
    14281 cgaactcaat gtcttgaaga tagccagcgg cacagtatcc atcgctcgtc ttagacaagc
    14341 ttttcgacat gtaataagaa aacatatgac gctgcgaact tcgcttgctc tcgaatacgt
    14401 tcaaacgggt cttacacaac gcatcacgca aatacaccat acgttcgatt ttgcaccaac
    14461 acaaatattc gataatgaca atcatcttca ttgtcttctt cgagaaacta gtcataatcc
    14521 aaacttattt gatttgagag atggacatgt attgtattgt caactttttc gaaaacgaat
    14581 ttcaaacgac agttctaacg atgaattact cttcgctcat gatcttattc ttatagcttt
    14641 tcaccatatc acttttgata gaaattcccg ccaaatcttc ttacaagatc tttctcttgc
    14701 atataatgat aatgatctat taccaacgga tgataacact ttacaatata ttgattattc
    14761 agtatatgaa cgtcaaatgg atatgacatt atcaggtgaa ttttggaaaa cacaactcga
    14821 tggctatgat ttagagaata aattggttat accattcgat cgacatcgat tacctaatga
    14881 tgaacgatca ggaaaagctt cagttgctca aattacattc gatcatcaac tttcacaatc
    14941 atttctaaat tatgcttcaa catcaaatgt aacaccattt caacttggtc ttgctacatt
    15001 ctatgcattt cttttcaaat taagtaatgg tcaacaagat ctatgtattg gtagtgttaa
    15061 tgcaaatcga tatcgaactg aattacaaga tattattgga atgtttgttg ctacacttcc
    15121 ttatcgtatt caactagatt catctcattc attcaaacaa cttgttcaac aagttcgaaa
    15181 tttatgttta tcaattctag aacattcaca ttatcctctt caatatatca ttggtaatca
    15241 acattcaccc gcttttcttg aaattatgta tgattttatt acaatatcat ctaataatga
    15301 acaaattaat cttgatggat ctatacttga accaatatca ttggataaag atgattttgt
    15361 tgctaaattt gatctgatgt taagttttac tcagaaatca tcgaatgaaa tatcatgtag
    15421 tttaatttgt tcacaagatc gatatgatca atcaacagta gaaatattac tcgaacgatt
    15481 ttcacatctt ttatctcaac tatttgattc atcgatatct tcaattgaag aacaattatc
    15541 attgtataaa ttatctatta ttttaccaaa agaacaaatc ataattgata ctatgaaaaa
    15601 tcatgatatt aatcgatcag cagcaccaaa actgactatt ccacaattat tttgtcaaca
    15661 agtaatggat catccacaaa agatagccgt tgaacttgat gaacaaatgt taagttacaa
    15721 tgaattatat ttttatgtac aagaattatc aagtatgctg atagatataa atgatgtaaa
    15781 agaaggtgat attgtatgtc aatgtgtaga aagaagtatt tcaatggtaa aacaaagatt
    15841 tcacatgaag attgtagact tttgaaagct ttaattgttt gtataggtta ttggaatttt
    15901 atcaattgag atggtaggtg cagtctattg tccactatca ccccgagatc ctcaacaacg
    15961 actggaggca ctggtgaagg aaacaaaaag tagtgtgatt cttgtgcaca atttgacttg
    16021 tgaaaaattt gatatggaat atatcactat gaatattgat attttaatta atgtcagttg
    16081 cagtgttatt gataccagta tcaatcatct gttggatatt acgataaaag gtgataatat
    16141 cgcttatatt attttcacaa gtggctcaac aggcattcct aaagcagtaa gtagtttgta
    16201 ttaaattgag ttcagtttgt tacagtcgtt gtctctctag gctcaaataa gacatcgaaa
    16261 ttttgttgaa tccattcgat ctttggtaga agttggcaca tttaatggaa aggatacagt
    16321 attacaaatg gctcgatgtt catttgatat ccatgttgaa gatatagtgg gtacattatt
    16381 agttggcgca acattagtta tgcttcgacc aagtggtctg atggattttc aatatttgtg
    16441 tgatgtaatt attgataaga gcattaccta tataaatagt gtaccaagtt atctcacgag
    16501 tctatgctcc tatctggaga cacgctttga agatgcatgc tggagtcgat tacgatcgct
    16561 ggtttgtggc ggtaagtata taatgaaaga gttgtactga aaagtttctc ctgagaattt
    16621 gttatgcgat agttttgaga aaacaagttt gttttttgaa tatctggaat taatacgttt
    16681 gactagccgc tattgttcaa atgttttcat tgagaaatgg aattaatttg tatttacttt
    16741 ataggtgaac ctttaccaat tcaattagta cataaattag acaaacattt atcatcaatg
    16801 acacgatcaa atgatccatg ccgcatatgg aatctttatg gcccagctga ggtcacactt
    16861 gactgtctct accataacgt tgatcttatg gatgaacaaa gtagtgttcc agttggtcgt
    16921 cttttacctg gatatcaatg tatcgttgtt gacgatttcc tagagccgat ctatattggc
    16981 caagaaggag agctattcgt cggaggtgtt ggcatctttg ctggttacct tagacgtgag
    17041 gatttgaacg aacaaatatt aatcaatatc aacaatcaac tgttctatcg tactggtgat
    17101 ctagttcgat tgaatagtga caatctcttc tattatgtcg gtcgaaagga tcatcaagta
    17161 aaacttcatg gacaacgtat cgaactgggc gaaatcgaac gatgtttgct tgatgtctca
    17221 tcagatgttt cggcttgtgt cgttgttaaa tggggcagtg atcatttggt agcttatgtt
    17281 caaagcattc atatcaatga agaacaatta cgcaactatt gtcgatctca tctgccacca
    17341 ttcatggttc cttcaatgtt catcattctc gaacatttac caatgagtgc aaatggtaaa
    17401 ctcgatcgaa aacttcttcc tacaccagat attgctacac tttcattgaa ttctgcaatg
    17461 tctggtaatg atcagcaatg tacagaacca aagaacgata tcgaaagacg cattcattcc
    17521 ctttggtgtg aaattttgca atgtaaacaa atatccacca ccgtcaattt ttttggtatt
    17581 ggtggtcatt cgctgcttct cattcaaatc tatcatcgat ataagataat gtttaagttt
    17641 gacactcatg cagttaacat tgctcaaatg ttccaacatt cgaccattgt cgatcatgct
    17701 tgtttcattc aacaagcaca agatactgat cgacaagaac acgaagaaga agaagaatat
    17761 aactggcttc ctctacacat cattcaaggt caagtatcat ttgcacaaga aagaattttt
    17821 cttgatgagc aaattcgttt cggttctcaa ggcaatcgta tgtatggtgt gcgactagcc
    17881 tatggtattt cgaattgtac caaacctgtt tccatcaaac ggctacgtca ggcaattcaa
    17941 atacttatta ctaagcattc agcgttacgc acaaatattt ttcttgatgt ggcaggtgaa
    18001 gtcatacaat ctgcagtacc aatcatcgat tcagacgaat tactctttgg tttcaccgtt
    18061 cttcacatcg ataaccatga tatggaagac atctccaaaa tgattcatga ttcaaatctc
    18121 ttcaatttaa atgaaggacg tgttcttcat tgtcatattg ttcgtcaaca ctcaccttca
    18181 ttgcaagatg atgatgatca actcactacc aacgacatca tcttatttca tattcatcat
    18241 tcagcatttg atggtgtatc aacatcaatt ttcatgcaag atctttctct tgcatataat
    18301 gataatgatc tattaccaac ggatgataac actttacaat atattgatta ttcagtatat
    18361 gaacgtcaaa tggatatgac attatcaggt gaattttgga aaacacaact cgatggctat
    18421 gatttagaga ataagttggt tataccattt gatcgacatc gattacctaa cgatgaacga
    18481 acaggaaaag cttcagttgc tcaaattaca tttgatcatc aactttnnnn nnnnnnnnnn
    18541 nnnnnnnnnn nnnnnnnnnn nnnnaattat gcttcaacat caaatgtaac accatttcaa
    18601 cttggtcttg ctacattcta tgcatttctt ttcaaattaa gtaatggtca acaagatcta
    18661 tgtattggta gtgttaatgc aaatcgatat cgaactgaat tacaagatat tattggaatg
    18721 tttgttgcta cacttcctta tcgtattcaa ctagattcat ctcattcatt caaacaactt
    18781 gttcaacaag ttcgaaattt atgtttatca attctagaac attcacatta tcctcttcaa
    18841 tatatcattg gtaatcaaca ttcacctgct tttcttgaaa ttatgtatga ttttattaca
    18901 atatcatcta ataatcaaca aattaatctt gatggatcta tacttgaacc aatatccttg
    18961 gataaagatg attttgttgc taaatttgat ctgatgttaa gttttactca gaaatcatcg
    19021 aatgaaatat catgtagttt aatttgttca caagatcgat atgatcaatc aacagtagaa
    19081 atattactnn nnnnnnnnnn nnnnnnnnnn nnnnnnnnnn nnnnnnnnnn nnnnnnnnnn
    19141 nnnnnnnnnn nnnnnnnnnn nnnnnnnnnn nnnnnnnnnn nnnnnnnnnn nnnnnnnnnn
    19201 nnnnnnnnnn nnnnnnnnnn nnnnnnnnnn nnnnnnnnnn nnnnnnnnnn ccacaactat
    19261 tttgtcaaca agtaatggat catccacaaa agatagctgt tgagcttgac gaacaaatgt
    19321 taagttataa tgaattatat ttttatgtac aagaattatc aagtatgctg atagatataa
    19381 atgatgtaaa agaaggtgat attgtatgtc aatgtgtaga aagaagtatt tcaatggtaa
    19441 aacaaagatt tcacatgaag attgtagact tttgaaagct ttaattgttt gtataggtta
    19501 ttggaatttt atcaattgag atggtaggtg cagtctattg tccactatca ccgcaagatc
    19561 caaaacaacg tctgcagact ctagtgaaag aaactagaag tcatctggtt ctcgtccatt
    19621 cattgacaca aagcaaactt gatgcggatg aaatcacgat gaacatggac acaacaataa
    19681 atgtaaatag aataatgagc gataatgatc ttgatcgcct gtcatgcatt aatgtaacaa
    19741 ccgagagtat tggttatatt attttcacaa gtggttctac aggcatacca aaagcagtta
    19801 gtgttaaata attcttttga aaacatatgt ttatataatt ttgtgtcctt tttaaggctc
    19861 aattccgaca acgaaatttt attgaatata ctcgatcgtt tgttgaagtg ggagtattca
    19921 gcaaaaacga tactgtactg caaacgacta aatgttcatt tgatatccat gttgaagatc
    19981 ttattggaac atttgttatt ggtgcatcat tagtcatgat gcgtccagat ggtctcatgg
    20041 attttccata cttgattgat ttagttgata gcaaaaaaat aacatatttc aatagtgtac
    20101 cgagttatct tgcagcgttg tgtttatatc ttgatagatg cttggaaaac gtctctttaa
    20161 atcatgttcg gtctatctgc tcaggtggta agtacaaaat tattaaagat aagacttaaa
    20221 tttagtcttt ttggaatgat tctattctaa agaaagaagt ttagtagttg tgggaaaagg
    20281 acgaacatca agtctttcta tcgatgattt aagaaaattc gattagtttt tcttataaaa
    20341 aattattaac ataaatactg ttttgtaggc gaaactctac caattcaatt gatacatcac
    20401 ttaaacaaac atttcgcgtc aacatctgaa aatcgatgtc atatttggaa tctttatggt
    20461 cctgctgaaa tcactattgg ctgcactatt caactagttg atgctacttg tgaacagagt
    20521 actattccaa tcggttcctt gattcctggt tatcgttgtg taatcctcga tgattttgga
    20581 gagcctgtct ttgttggtca agaaggtgaa ttacttgtga ctggtgtagg tgtttatgct
    20641 ggctatttgg gacgtgatga tttaaccaag aaggcacttg tccatatgca tgacgaacta
    20701 ttctataaaa ctggtgatct tgtacgagcg gacaataact gtgtagtaca ttacgttggt
    20761 cgtaaagatc atcaggtcaa attacatggt caacgcattg aattaggtga aattgaacgt
    20821 tgtttacgtg acgcatcatc agatgtccta ggctctgtcg ttgttaaatg gggcaaggat
    20881 cacttgattg cttatgttca aggttacaat cttaatacag aacaattacg caattattgc
    20941 cgatctcgtt tagcacgttt tatgattcca tcattgatta ttgcgctcga aaaatttcca
    21001 ttgaatccaa atggaaaatt agatcgaaag cttcttccaa cgccagactt ctcaacaatg
    21061 attgaatctc aagatactga tcaatcacaa ttaacagagc ttgaacaacg tctattgcct
    21121 atttttgcac aagcatttca tgtcgaatca ccgaatgtta atgttccatt tggtcaactt
    21181 ggtggtactt cattagatgt catcatggca ctttctatga ttcgagaaca aatctataaa
    21241 aatattggag ttaccgttct ttatgacaat ccatcaataa gacaactcgc gcaaattctc
    21301 gagccattga tcattgatca agacgaagaa caaaaacaag atatatctac aacactaaca
    21361 acaacccaac ttgaagaaga tcaatatcga gtcatgccat caatatttat tgaaacatta
    21421 ggcatactag ttctcatatg tcaatggtta tttccaatat ggatggcata tcgttataat
    21481 tgttacttct ctatcttgtt aatgccatta gttcatatgt taatgtatgt tatctgccaa
    21541 catttattac tttggtcaga aactaaggtg acaaaagtca acatgttgta ttcgtggagt
    21601 tattatcgat ggtggtttct agaacgttta tggtcaatta ataattcata ttggttaaaa
    21661 tatctgttgg gtacaccatt ttataatttt tatctgcggt tatgtggtgc acgaattggt
    21721 cgtggtgttc atattttttc aacattaatt gatgcacctt ggttacttga agtgggtgat
    21781 tcgacattca tcgatactga tgcaatcttt tctaatctat cctactatga acaaacatat
    21841 aaacttaatc taattcgtat tggatcatat tgctcgattg gtacacgttg tgtcctttat
    21901 gatgaagtca caataccaga taatacttat attgaatcta tgtctaaact gactggtgat
    21961 gtttcgccaa caataaaaca tacatccatc aacgatcgat ctttctcatg gaaacaagtt
    22021 atttatcaat taatatgtct cctttgtctt ataatcatcc atagtactct tctaacttta
    22081 acttacaaga tatatcaatt ttgtttaact atttgtatgc caataccgat tgctatcgcc
    22141 ttaagttggt tgttctggac tataatgtgt ctctccgttg ttatgttctt attgaaatat
    22201 atcataggat ctgtaacacc aggcaattat ccagtcaatt cttattactt tttacatcga
    22261 gtatggttac gtcaattgat aatatcgtca tttcatcgtt cgtatgaatt cttatcatca
    22321 tacagcacaa tctctaatgt tttactttct tggttaaatg ccgatatcga agatgacgtt
    22381 aaatttggtg aatttcaacc aattctatct tttccatcaa atcttcttaa aattcaacaa
    22441 ggtgtaacta cgttcgcaaa agttagatta gctccatttg aaataacacc agcgggtgat
    22501 tgccgtttaa atacgattat acttggttct ggttcaaatc ttggtaatgg atgcacattg
    22561 ttgcctggca cgcgacttcc taataaaact atggtcggta atttgacttt aatcactgag
    22621 aatacatcta tctctggtgc tggatcagta ttgctcggta ttccgtctcg tcaaatgcct
    22681 tttataatgc ccgaagaaga aacaatgtct atagataaat taccatcatt gaaatcttca
    22741 tctttgcgca tttttatgag tacatgtatg atttacttac taagcaaatg tatatctact
    22801 actatctatt ggctattacc tactttcatt gcaccaatag ttcatgcatg tcttttctgt
    22861 ataatgcatc gttacttaat tttaagtaca tcatcagaag caacttttac ctattcagag
    22921 acaatcactc gtacacatga attcatttct acagctctaa ttgaatttaa tatcttcatc
    22981 ggtccatttt tatcaggaac acaatatctt gttcatctct ttcgtatact tggtgctcat
    23041 attggacaag atgtcatttt acctactatt ggttgtctta ccgatcctca tctcataaca
    23101 attggtaatc atgttcgtct tcaaacagaa gcttgtcttc aggttaatat attataatac
    23161 aaatctgtct ttatgataat tgtttttttc ttcttctatt tttagcctca tacatttgaa
    23221 caacgtatat ttaaagtggc accaattatt gttcaagatt ccagtatact gatgagctat
    23281 acaaatgtac ttgctggatc aacacttcac ggtcgaaatc gtctttatcc tctcacactt
    23341 gtcatgaaat atgatcaatt accgttgaat acgacttggt ccggtgtacc agcacgacaa
    23401 attgactaa
//
