# Supplementary material for: Bdelloid rotifers deploy horizontally acquired biosynthetic genes against a fungal pathogen
Source: Nat Commun. 2024 Jul 18;15:5787. doi: 10.1038/s41467-024-49919-1 (PMC11258130; doi:10.1038/s41467-024-49919-1)
Supplement: Supplementary file 15 — Supplementary Data 11 [file 41467_2024_49919_MOESM15_ESM.zip › project g48151 gene model/genes_domain.gbk]

LOCUS       AVAG00591_-_gene       23409 bp    DNA              UNK 01-JAN-1980
DEFINITION  AVAG00591_-_gene_g48151.t1 <unknown description>.
ACCESSION   AVAG00591_-_gene_g48151.t1
VERSION     AVAG00591_-_gene_g48151.t1
KEYWORDS    .
SOURCE      
  ORGANISM  .
            .
FEATURES             Location/Qualifiers
     CDS             <1..813
                     /note="ID=1_1;partial=10;start_type=Edge;rbs_motif=None;rbs
                     _spacer=None;gc_cont=0.369;conf=100.00;score=105.83;cscore=
                     102.61;sscore=3.22;rscore=0.00;uscore=0.00;tscore=3.22;"
                     /locus_tag="AVAG00591_-_gene_g48151.t1_1"
                     /strand="1"
                     /translation="MTSKVIAQEPIAVVAIACEFAGDIHSATDLWHVLEQSKDVGSAIP
                     QERADLASFSAHMVNQDKDNQLSQNLIRGGYFLSNAQWDTFEQSFFGLSNNEALSIDPA
                     HRLLMLKFVHLIEDAGYTLEKMYGSRTSVHIGQFSTDNALTVSRMKPEFRLRLHGPNAS
                     LYNAAARLAYHFNLNGPNVSLDVACSSSLEAVRQAIQTLRAGEADMAVCGGVNAVYTPE
                     NILSGSLIGAQSPDGRSRSFSIDANGYAKGNIHIYYISLDIILMIYFR*"
     BGC_Domain      25..756
                     /type="PF00109_5-Ring_PM"
                     /locus_tag="AVAG00591_-_gene_g48151.t1_1"
                     /detection_type="HMMER3 PFAM SEED"
                     /bitscore="161.6"
                     /evalue="2.3e-50"
                     /strand=1
                     /translation="EPIAVVAIACEFAGDIHSATDLWHVLEQSKDVGSAIPQERADLAS
                     FSAHMVNQDKDNQLSQNLIRGGYFLSNAQWDTFEQSFFGLSNNEALSIDPAHRLLMLKF
                     VHLIEDAGYTLEKMYGSRTSVHIGQFSTDNALTVSRMKPEFRLRLHGPNASLYNAAARL
                     AYHFNLNGPNVSLDVACSSSLEAVRQAIQTLRAGEADMAVCGGVNAVYTPENILSGSLI
                     GAQSPDGRSRSFSIDANGYAKG"
                     /prot_start=8
                     /prot_end=252
                     /overlap_start="MTSKVIAQ"
                     /overlap_end="NIHIYYISLDIILMIYFR*"
                     /total_prot_seq="MTSKVIAQEPIAVVAIACEFAGDIHSATDLWHVLEQSKDVGS
                     AIPQERADLASFSAHMVNQDKDNQLSQNLIRGGYFLSNAQWDTFEQSFFGLSNNEALSI
                     DPAHRLLMLKFVHLIEDAGYTLEKMYGSRTSVHIGQFSTDNALTVSRMKPEFRLRLHGP
                     NASLYNAAARLAYHFNLNGPNVSLDVACSSSLEAVRQAIQTLRAGEADMAVCGGVNAVY
                     TPENILSGSLIGAQSPDGRSRSFSIDANGYAKGNIHIYYISLDIILMIYFR*"
                     /DNA="GAACCGATAGCTGTTGTAGCTATCGCATGTGAATTTGCTGGAGATATACATTC
                     GGCAACAGATTTATGGCATGTATTAGAACAGAGTAAAGATGTTGGCAGTGCTATTCCAC
                     AAGAACGTGCTGATCTTGCCTCATTTAGTGCTCATATGGTCAATCAAGATAAGGATAAT
                     CAACTTAGTCAAAATTTAATTCGTGGAGGTTATTTTCTCTCTAATGCACAATGGGATAC
                     CTTTGAACAAAGTTTCTTTGGTCTTTCCAATAATGAAGCTCTTAGTATTGATCCAGCAC
                     ATCGTCTACTGATGCTTAAATTTGTACATTTAATCGAAGATGCTGGTTATACGTTAGAA
                     AAGATGTATGGTTCACGTACATCAGTACATATTGGTCAATTCTCTACAGATAATGCACT
                     TACTGTGTCTCGAATGAAACCCGAATTTCGACTACGATTACATGGACCAAATGCAAGTC
                     TTTACAATGCAGCTGCTCGACTTGCATATCATTTTAACTTGAATGGTCCTAATGTGTCA
                     CTCGATGTCGCTTGTTCGTCATCATTAGAAGCTGTTCGTCAAGCTATACAAACTCTTCG
                     AGCAGGTGAAGCAGATATGGCAGTATGTGGTGGTGTCAATGCTGTCTATACACCAGAGA
                     ATATACTTAGTGGTTCACTTATTGGTGCTCAGTCACCAGATGGAAGAAGTCGATCATTT
                     AGTATTGATGCAAATGGTTATGCTAAAGGT"
                     /domain_id=1
     BGC_Domain      25..759
                     /type="KSQ_PKS"
                     /locus_tag="AVAG00591_-_gene_g48151.t1_1"
                     /detection_type="HMMER3 PFAM SEED"
                     /bitscore="188.3"
                     /evalue="2e-58"
                     /strand=1
                     /translation="EPIAVVAIACEFAGDIHSATDLWHVLEQSKDVGSAIPQERADLAS
                     FSAHMVNQDKDNQLSQNLIRGGYFLSNAQWDTFEQSFFGLSNNEALSIDPAHRLLMLKF
                     VHLIEDAGYTLEKMYGSRTSVHIGQFSTDNALTVSRMKPEFRLRLHGPNASLYNAAARL
                     AYHFNLNGPNVSLDVACSSSLEAVRQAIQTLRAGEADMAVCGGVNAVYTPENILSGSLI
                     GAQSPDGRSRSFSIDANGYAKGN"
                     /prot_start=8
                     /prot_end=253
                     /overlap_start="MTSKVIAQ"
                     /overlap_end="IHIYYISLDIILMIYFR*"
                     /total_prot_seq="MTSKVIAQEPIAVVAIACEFAGDIHSATDLWHVLEQSKDVGS
                     AIPQERADLASFSAHMVNQDKDNQLSQNLIRGGYFLSNAQWDTFEQSFFGLSNNEALSI
                     DPAHRLLMLKFVHLIEDAGYTLEKMYGSRTSVHIGQFSTDNALTVSRMKPEFRLRLHGP
                     NASLYNAAARLAYHFNLNGPNVSLDVACSSSLEAVRQAIQTLRAGEADMAVCGGVNAVY
                     TPENILSGSLIGAQSPDGRSRSFSIDANGYAKGNIHIYYISLDIILMIYFR*"
                     /DNA="GAACCGATAGCTGTTGTAGCTATCGCATGTGAATTTGCTGGAGATATACATTC
                     GGCAACAGATTTATGGCATGTATTAGAACAGAGTAAAGATGTTGGCAGTGCTATTCCAC
                     AAGAACGTGCTGATCTTGCCTCATTTAGTGCTCATATGGTCAATCAAGATAAGGATAAT
                     CAACTTAGTCAAAATTTAATTCGTGGAGGTTATTTTCTCTCTAATGCACAATGGGATAC
                     CTTTGAACAAAGTTTCTTTGGTCTTTCCAATAATGAAGCTCTTAGTATTGATCCAGCAC
                     ATCGTCTACTGATGCTTAAATTTGTACATTTAATCGAAGATGCTGGTTATACGTTAGAA
                     AAGATGTATGGTTCACGTACATCAGTACATATTGGTCAATTCTCTACAGATAATGCACT
                     TACTGTGTCTCGAATGAAACCCGAATTTCGACTACGATTACATGGACCAAATGCAAGTC
                     TTTACAATGCAGCTGCTCGACTTGCATATCATTTTAACTTGAATGGTCCTAATGTGTCA
                     CTCGATGTCGCTTGTTCGTCATCATTAGAAGCTGTTCGTCAAGCTATACAAACTCTTCG
                     AGCAGGTGAAGCAGATATGGCAGTATGTGGTGGTGTCAATGCTGTCTATACACCAGAGA
                     ATATACTTAGTGGTTCACTTATTGGTGCTCAGTCACCAGATGGAAGAAGTCGATCATTT
                     AGTATTGATGCAAATGGTTATGCTAAAGGTAAT"
                     /domain_id=2
     BGC_Domain      31..756
                     /type="KS_PKS"
                     /locus_tag="AVAG00591_-_gene_g48151.t1_1"
                     /detection_type="HMMER3 PFAM SEED"
                     /bitscore="181.1"
                     /evalue="3.7e-56"
                     /strand=1
                     /translation="IAVVAIACEFAGDIHSATDLWHVLEQSKDVGSAIPQERADLASFS
                     AHMVNQDKDNQLSQNLIRGGYFLSNAQWDTFEQSFFGLSNNEALSIDPAHRLLMLKFVH
                     LIEDAGYTLEKMYGSRTSVHIGQFSTDNALTVSRMKPEFRLRLHGPNASLYNAAARLAY
                     HFNLNGPNVSLDVACSSSLEAVRQAIQTLRAGEADMAVCGGVNAVYTPENILSGSLIGA
                     QSPDGRSRSFSIDANGYAKG"
                     /prot_start=10
                     /prot_end=252
                     /overlap_start="MTSKVIAQEP"
                     /overlap_end="NIHIYYISLDIILMIYFR*"
                     /total_prot_seq="MTSKVIAQEPIAVVAIACEFAGDIHSATDLWHVLEQSKDVGS
                     AIPQERADLASFSAHMVNQDKDNQLSQNLIRGGYFLSNAQWDTFEQSFFGLSNNEALSI
                     DPAHRLLMLKFVHLIEDAGYTLEKMYGSRTSVHIGQFSTDNALTVSRMKPEFRLRLHGP
                     NASLYNAAARLAYHFNLNGPNVSLDVACSSSLEAVRQAIQTLRAGEADMAVCGGVNAVY
                     TPENILSGSLIGAQSPDGRSRSFSIDANGYAKGNIHIYYISLDIILMIYFR*"
                     /DNA="ATAGCTGTTGTAGCTATCGCATGTGAATTTGCTGGAGATATACATTCGGCAAC
                     AGATTTATGGCATGTATTAGAACAGAGTAAAGATGTTGGCAGTGCTATTCCACAAGAAC
                     GTGCTGATCTTGCCTCATTTAGTGCTCATATGGTCAATCAAGATAAGGATAATCAACTT
                     AGTCAAAATTTAATTCGTGGAGGTTATTTTCTCTCTAATGCACAATGGGATACCTTTGA
                     ACAAAGTTTCTTTGGTCTTTCCAATAATGAAGCTCTTAGTATTGATCCAGCACATCGTC
                     TACTGATGCTTAAATTTGTACATTTAATCGAAGATGCTGGTTATACGTTAGAAAAGATG
                     TATGGTTCACGTACATCAGTACATATTGGTCAATTCTCTACAGATAATGCACTTACTGT
                     GTCTCGAATGAAACCCGAATTTCGACTACGATTACATGGACCAAATGCAAGTCTTTACA
                     ATGCAGCTGCTCGACTTGCATATCATTTTAACTTGAATGGTCCTAATGTGTCACTCGAT
                     GTCGCTTGTTCGTCATCATTAGAAGCTGTTCGTCAAGCTATACAAACTCTTCGAGCAGG
                     TGAAGCAGATATGGCAGTATGTGGTGGTGTCAATGCTGTCTATACACCAGAGAATATAC
                     TTAGTGGTTCACTTATTGGTGCTCAGTCACCAGATGGAAGAAGTCGATCATTTAGTATT
                     GATGCAAATGGTTATGCTAAAGGT"
                     /domain_id=3
     CDS             1019..1606
                     /note="ID=1_2;partial=00;start_type=GTG;rbs_motif=None;rbs_
                     spacer=None;gc_cont=0.345;conf=99.99;score=39.05;cscore=43.
                     51;sscore=-4.45;rscore=-1.19;uscore=0.50;tscore=-3.12;"
                     /locus_tag="AVAG00591_-_gene_g48151.t1_2"
                     /strand="1"
                     /translation="MEAHGTGTPVGDPIEANALGQFFHRSSMDPPLLIGSIKSNLGHTE
                     GAAGIAALIKVAMCMRHRAIPPNMHFTALNPKIEAQRYNLHVVQHYVPFPSVTNNPTII
                     GINSFGMGGNTTHAIVEEYRPQQKKLLNGFHHNHNDQNKLELKQSFVFLFSSKFKFFYS
                     YSFHYFLVLFSKKSRITCQTSRTIQYMVTRNV*"
     BGC_Domain      1019..1384
                     /type="KSQ_PKS"
                     /locus_tag="AVAG00591_-_gene_g48151.t1_2"
                     /detection_type="HMMER3 PFAM SEED"
                     /bitscore="137.2"
                     /evalue="6.7e-43"
                     /strand=1
                     /translation="MEAHGTGTPVGDPIEANALGQFFHRSSMDPPLLIGSIKSNLGHTE
                     GAAGIAALIKVAMCMRHRAIPPNMHFTALNPKIEAQRYNLHVVQHYVPFPSVTNNPTII
                     GINSFGMGGNTTHAIVEE"
                     /prot_start=0
                     /prot_end=122
                     /overlap_start=""
                     /overlap_end="YRPQQKKLLNGFHHNHNDQNKLELKQSFVFLFSSKFKFFYSYSFH
                     YFLVLFSKKSRITCQTSRTIQYMVTRNV*"
                     /total_prot_seq="MEAHGTGTPVGDPIEANALGQFFHRSSMDPPLLIGSIKSNLG
                     HTEGAAGIAALIKVAMCMRHRAIPPNMHFTALNPKIEAQRYNLHVVQHYVPFPSVTNNP
                     TIIGINSFGMGGNTTHAIVEEYRPQQKKLLNGFHHNHNDQNKLELKQSFVFLFSSKFKF
                     FYSYSFHYFLVLFSKKSRITCQTSRTIQYMVTRNV*"
                     /DNA="GTGGAAGCACATGGTACTGGTACACCAGTAGGTGATCCCATTGAAGCAAATGC
                     TTTAGGTCAATTTTTTCATCGTTCATCAATGGATCCACCATTACTCATTGGATCTATTA
                     AAAGTAATCTTGGACATACAGAAGGTGCAGCTGGTATTGCTGCTCTTATTAAAGTTGCA
                     ATGTGTATGCGTCATCGTGCTATTCCACCAAACATGCATTTCACAGCACTTAATCCAAA
                     AATTGAAGCACAACGATATAATCTACATGTTGTTCAACATTATGTACCATTTCCATCTG
                     TAACAAACAATCCAACTATTATAGGTATCAATTCTTTTGGCATGGGTGGTAATACTACA
                     CATGCCATTGTCGAAGAA"
                     /domain_id=4
     BGC_Domain      1022..1231
                     /type="PF02801_6-Ring_PM"
                     /locus_tag="AVAG00591_-_gene_g48151.t1_2"
                     /detection_type="HMMER3 PFAM SEED"
                     /bitscore="96.5"
                     /evalue="9.9e-31"
                     /strand=1
                     /translation="EAHGTGTPVGDPIEANALGQFFHRSSMDPPLLIGSIKSNLGHTEG
                     AAGIAALIKVAMCMRHRAIPPNMHF"
                     /prot_start=1
                     /prot_end=71
                     /overlap_start="M"
                     /overlap_end="TALNPKIEAQRYNLHVVQHYVPFPSVTNNPTIIGINSFGMGGNTT
                     HAIVEEYRPQQKKLLNGFHHNHNDQNKLELKQSFVFLFSSKFKFFYSYSFHYFLVLFSK
                     KSRITCQTSRTIQYMVTRNV*"
                     /total_prot_seq="MEAHGTGTPVGDPIEANALGQFFHRSSMDPPLLIGSIKSNLG
                     HTEGAAGIAALIKVAMCMRHRAIPPNMHFTALNPKIEAQRYNLHVVQHYVPFPSVTNNP
                     TIIGINSFGMGGNTTHAIVEEYRPQQKKLLNGFHHNHNDQNKLELKQSFVFLFSSKFKF
                     FYSYSFHYFLVLFSKKSRITCQTSRTIQYMVTRNV*"
                     /DNA="GAAGCACATGGTACTGGTACACCAGTAGGTGATCCCATTGAAGCAAATGCTTT
                     AGGTCAATTTTTTCATCGTTCATCAATGGATCCACCATTACTCATTGGATCTATTAAAA
                     GTAATCTTGGACATACAGAAGGTGCAGCTGGTATTGCTGCTCTTATTAAAGTTGCAATG
                     TGTATGCGTCATCGTGCTATTCCACCAAACATGCATTTC"
                     /domain_id=5
     BGC_Domain      1022..1387
                     /type="KS_PKS"
                     /locus_tag="AVAG00591_-_gene_g48151.t1_2"
                     /detection_type="HMMER3 PFAM SEED"
                     /bitscore="140.3"
                     /evalue="8.9e-44"
                     /strand=1
                     /translation="EAHGTGTPVGDPIEANALGQFFHRSSMDPPLLIGSIKSNLGHTEG
                     AAGIAALIKVAMCMRHRAIPPNMHFTALNPKIEAQRYNLHVVQHYVPFPSVTNNPTIIG
                     INSFGMGGNTTHAIVEEY"
                     /prot_start=1
                     /prot_end=123
                     /overlap_start="M"
                     /overlap_end="RPQQKKLLNGFHHNHNDQNKLELKQSFVFLFSSKFKFFYSYSFHY
                     FLVLFSKKSRITCQTSRTIQYMVTRNV*"
                     /total_prot_seq="MEAHGTGTPVGDPIEANALGQFFHRSSMDPPLLIGSIKSNLG
                     HTEGAAGIAALIKVAMCMRHRAIPPNMHFTALNPKIEAQRYNLHVVQHYVPFPSVTNNP
                     TIIGINSFGMGGNTTHAIVEEYRPQQKKLLNGFHHNHNDQNKLELKQSFVFLFSSKFKF
                     FYSYSFHYFLVLFSKKSRITCQTSRTIQYMVTRNV*"
                     /DNA="GAAGCACATGGTACTGGTACACCAGTAGGTGATCCCATTGAAGCAAATGCTTT
                     AGGTCAATTTTTTCATCGTTCATCAATGGATCCACCATTACTCATTGGATCTATTAAAA
                     GTAATCTTGGACATACAGAAGGTGCAGCTGGTATTGCTGCTCTTATTAAAGTTGCAATG
                     TGTATGCGTCATCGTGCTATTCCACCAAACATGCATTTCACAGCACTTAATCCAAAAAT
                     TGAAGCACAACGATATAATCTACATGTTGTTCAACATTATGTACCATTTCCATCTGTAA
                     CAAACAATCCAACTATTATAGGTATCAATTCTTTTGGCATGGGTGGTAATACTACACAT
                     GCCATTGTCGAAGAATAT"
                     /domain_id=6
     BGC_Domain      1241..1408
                     /type="PF16197_6-Ring#5-Ring_PM"
                     /locus_tag="AVAG00591_-_gene_g48151.t1_2"
                     /detection_type="HMMER3 PFAM SEED"
                     /bitscore="36.8"
                     /evalue="4.1e-12"
                     /strand=1
                     /translation="NPKIEAQRYNLHVVQHYVPFPSVTNNPTIIGINSFGMGGNTTHAI
                     VEEYRPQQKKL"
                     /prot_start=74
                     /prot_end=130
                     /overlap_start="MEAHGTGTPVGDPIEANALGQFFHRSSMDPPLLIGSIKSNLGH
                     TEGAAGIAALIKVAMCMRHRAIPPNMHFTAL"
                     /overlap_end="LNGFHHNHNDQNKLELKQSFVFLFSSKFKFFYSYSFHYFLVLFSK
                     KSRITCQTSRTIQYMVTRNV*"
                     /total_prot_seq="MEAHGTGTPVGDPIEANALGQFFHRSSMDPPLLIGSIKSNLG
                     HTEGAAGIAALIKVAMCMRHRAIPPNMHFTALNPKIEAQRYNLHVVQHYVPFPSVTNNP
                     TIIGINSFGMGGNTTHAIVEEYRPQQKKLLNGFHHNHNDQNKLELKQSFVFLFSSKFKF
                     FYSYSFHYFLVLFSKKSRITCQTSRTIQYMVTRNV*"
                     /DNA="AATCCAAAAATTGAAGCACAACGATATAATCTACATGTTGTTCAACATTATGT
                     ACCATTTCCATCTGTAACAAACAATCCAACTATTATAGGTATCAATTCTTTTGGCATGG
                     GTGGTAATACTACACATGCCATTGTCGAAGAATATCGACCACAACAGAAAAAATTA"
                     /domain_id=7
     CDS             1599..6992
                     /note="ID=1_3;partial=00;start_type=ATG;rbs_motif=None;rbs_
                     spacer=None;gc_cont=0.356;conf=99.99;score=590.12;cscore=58
                     4.87;sscore=5.25;rscore=-1.19;uscore=0.98;tscore=4.21;"
                     /locus_tag="AVAG00591_-_gene_g48151.t1_3"
                     /strand="1"
                     /translation="MSDKINDDSDTFLARISKQLLLKRTISYEHLAIFISTDLAQLQNQ
                     IDAFLAQKNTSGLLLTTRPMLSSRKICFVYSGQGPQWWAMGRQLYKNEPVFRQWIQRID
                     AELTKINEDKWQLLDELMETKDEKTSRINDTNIAQPSIFAIQVALTALLNSWQIFPDTI
                     VSHSAGEQAAAFVSGRITLEEAIRIVYNRSRLQNRNTRQGGRMLAVSMSEEQVREDLLK
                     GIEHLVSIAVINSPHSVTLSGDEKTIDELFEILTTFHPNVFKARLRIENAFHSHQMDLF
                     NIQNEMLSTLGDISGLPLQDPQQMFNVQCSKARLYSSVYGGYVNEHTPLNAHHWWANVR
                     ECVRFYDAMTSIIQDDAADIFLEISPHPVLATSIDECCELHSLKHLTLPTLKRKEDEQT
                     TLLTSLTQLTSSPIVWQHYLESREIKSTDNDSELFETFPSYAFNTTSCWYESKDSVIER
                     LSYRLPSHPLLGIRQWTQQTNPTWRSLININLPQHAFLKDHKIQDAILFPASGYIELAL
                     TASRQLLSSTDDSQSIIVFEQVEFINALVLTEHELTEIFTQIVMPMREWFIYSRPWTTA
                     GQDCIRTSGMSGVDVLKSFTDTKLLNQHSLNEFTLHARGQIKIGDDKQQLPLLTDVPID
                     RDLCSTLEPDNVYTHLMSRGYQYGPLFRLMQSLHNTQSIVEGEIDCTIASQDNAPVYHL
                     IHPAVLDACLHPALAILPGISTTFIPVSINKITIYGEISTLNSPVQVRAAYHDNICGIA
                     KQRTYEFDCTICSNDTEMRKPLVSFDRITIQQVQGSQSGQWASNTSVFDKLNILVDLPN
                     QELTTHLDTIMDNYCLKTVWNDERIRIGAADLLPSTEYIIKAHIDSTGNADLIESVEPL
                     NLLAAYYAQMALEDLTLVPIQEQQQESLLAACRSLTIDSKAKPTYHSTQIYLMQLLRQF
                     PRLKPILSVLSTCGQNLRQVLSGQYDGIDVLLGDEKMESELQEIQSLISSHQTYFIFDI
                     LNQYLQEKFGKLLAERKLRIFWLGSGNNSDDLRVLLLLLDLSEKTDILIDINYTNSNPH
                     VLEQVEKTFTTQLKDQNRIRIIYDDKFDLFNNENNKNMIVESYDIIFGANKLQGNQDLS
                     YSLVILRQLLVPNGLLLLLELTDAPLYFDIIYGLIDQWWSPVDHRRALLNINQWTRTIR
                     EIDGFETVQTRNTSFGNSFIVVQKSTSSKVLSMLEERQSQAWLIFDDDSTPSMGNALKS
                     LLPSVNITLLHASNSSSDNICSKIEEMMTTYAQVHIIFAWSLNQKSVNDDSEMAIAQYE
                     TNICDTFIHILQTIQTAEPQSHPFVYVITQNVQPGAGSDINPIGSPLIGLARSLALEYE
                     QHHLKLIDLQSKSSPALIPSLVRTLAEHLIISRYADDLDEIVLQHDKQTDTIHRLEWHY
                     EMLQEKQDINESVKSEQTTIIPHNDADQQPFRLQVAPSRFLDDLTWVPDVKKNILHTDK
                     IEVRVHCVGINFRDVLKSSGRYPYMRPFAQTSNDQAMVDRDTEPGIDFIGTVARTHSNE
                     KVKVGDRVFGMAPGVFHSHVHLSPNEYVRIPDDCNHFTDEQLAALPNACMTVLYSLKYR
                     VNLQPGQTVLVHAATGGTGQACIQYCQSIGARVLATAGTDEKRRFLREHYGIEHVFNSR
                     DLSFVNGVRALLPNGVDIIVNSLSGSFLQESVKLLASQGHFIEWGKRDLFDKKKLSMFD
                     LRDDCSFHVIDITSLYVHRRDIFGQLIEELLQLIIKGVFKPIEPTQAYEPSDIIDIFKQ
                     CNNGQMSGKFVLRLTNSQQPLNLNCQSPPQCTEGSIYFSYF*"
     BGC_Domain      1818..2777
                     /type="AT_PKS"
                     /locus_tag="AVAG00591_-_gene_g48151.t1_3"
                     /detection_type="HMMER3 PFAM SEED"
                     /bitscore="239.1"
                     /evalue="1e-73"
                     /strand=1
                     /translation="VYSGQGPQWWAMGRQLYKNEPVFRQWIQRIDAELTKINEDKWQLL
                     DELMETKDEKTSRINDTNIAQPSIFAIQVALTALLNSWQIFPDTIVSHSAGEQAAAFVS
                     GRITLEEAIRIVYNRSRLQNRNTRQGGRMLAVSMSEEQVREDLLKGIEHLVSIAVINSP
                     HSVTLSGDEKTIDELFEILTTFHPNVFKARLRIENAFHSHQMDLFNIQNEMLSTLGDIS
                     GLPLQDPQQMFNVQCSKARLYSSVYGGYVNEHTPLNAHHWWANVRECVRFYDAMTSIIQ
                     DDAADIFLEISPHPVLATSIDECCELHSLKHLTLPTLKR"
                     /prot_start=73
                     /prot_end=393
                     /overlap_start="MSDKINDDSDTFLARISKQLLLKRTISYEHLAIFISTDLAQLQ
                     NQIDAFLAQKNTSGLLLTTRPMLSSRKICF"
                     /overlap_end="KEDEQTTLLTSLTQLTSSPIVWQHYLESREIKSTDNDSELFETFP
                     SYAFNTTSCWYESKDSVIERLSYRLPSHPLLGIRQWTQQTNPTWRSLININLPQHAFLK
                     DHKIQDAILFPASGYIELALTASRQLLSSTDDSQSIIVFEQVEFINALVLTEHELTEIF
                     TQIVMPMREWFIYSRPWTTAGQDCIRTSGMSGVDVLKSFTDTKLLNQHSLNEFTLHARG
                     QIKIGDDKQQLPLLTDVPIDRDLCSTLEPDNVYTHLMSRGYQYGPLFRLMQSLHNTQSI
                     VEGEIDCTIASQDNAPVYHLIHPAVLDACLHPALAILPGISTTFIPVSINKITIYGEIS
                     TLNSPVQVRAAYHDNICGIAKQRTYEFDCTICSNDTEMRKPLVSFDRITIQQVQGSQSG
                     QWASNTSVFDKLNILVDLPNQELTTHLDTIMDNYCLKTVWNDERIRIGAADLLPSTEYI
                     IKAHIDSTGNADLIESVEPLNLLAAYYAQMALEDLTLVPIQEQQQESLLAACRSLTIDS
                     KAKPTYHSTQIYLMQLLRQFPRLKPILSVLSTCGQNLRQVLSGQYDGIDVLLGDEKMES
                     ELQEIQSLISSHQTYFIFDILNQYLQEKFGKLLAERKLRIFWLGSGNNSDDLRVLLLLL
                     DLSEKTDILIDINYTNSNPHVLEQVEKTFTTQLKDQNRIRIIYDDKFDLFNNENNKNMI
                     VESYDIIFGANKLQGNQDLSYSLVILRQLLVPNGLLLLLELTDAPLYFDIIYGLIDQWW
                     SPVDHRRALLNINQWTRTIREIDGFETVQTRNTSFGNSFIVVQKSTSSKVLSMLEERQS
                     QAWLIFDDDSTPSMGNALKSLLPSVNITLLHASNSSSDNICSKIEEMMTTYAQVHIIFA
                     WSLNQKSVNDDSEMAIAQYETNICDTFIHILQTIQTAEPQSHPFVYVITQNVQPGAGSD
                     INPIGSPLIGLARSLALEYEQHHLKLIDLQSKSSPALIPSLVRTLAEHLIISRYADDLD
                     EIVLQHDKQTDTIHRLEWHYEMLQEKQDINESVKSEQTTIIPHNDADQQPFRLQVAPSR
                     FLDDLTWVPDVKKNILHTDKIEVRVHCVGINFRDVLKSSGRYPYMRPFAQTSNDQAMVD
                     RDTEPGIDFIGTVARTHSNEKVKVGDRVFGMAPGVFHSHVHLSPNEYVRIPDDCNHFTD
                     EQLAALPNACMTVLYSLKYRVNLQPGQTVLVHAATGGTGQACIQYCQSIGARVLATAGT
                     DEKRRFLREHYGIEHVFNSRDLSFVNGVRALLPNGVDIIVNSLSGSFLQESVKLLASQG
                     HFIEWGKRDLFDKKKLSMFDLRDDCSFHVIDITSLYVHRRDIFGQLIEELLQLIIKGVF
                     KPIEPTQAYEPSDIIDIFKQCNNGQMSGKFVLRLTNSQQPLNLNCQSPPQCTEGSIYFS
                     YF*"
                     /total_prot_seq="MSDKINDDSDTFLARISKQLLLKRTISYEHLAIFISTDLAQL
                     QNQIDAFLAQKNTSGLLLTTRPMLSSRKICFVYSGQGPQWWAMGRQLYKNEPVFRQWIQ
                     RIDAELTKINEDKWQLLDELMETKDEKTSRINDTNIAQPSIFAIQVALTALLNSWQIFP
                     DTIVSHSAGEQAAAFVSGRITLEEAIRIVYNRSRLQNRNTRQGGRMLAVSMSEEQVRED
                     LLKGIEHLVSIAVINSPHSVTLSGDEKTIDELFEILTTFHPNVFKARLRIENAFHSHQM
                     DLFNIQNEMLSTLGDISGLPLQDPQQMFNVQCSKARLYSSVYGGYVNEHTPLNAHHWWA
                     NVRECVRFYDAMTSIIQDDAADIFLEISPHPVLATSIDECCELHSLKHLTLPTLKRKED
                     EQTTLLTSLTQLTSSPIVWQHYLESREIKSTDNDSELFETFPSYAFNTTSCWYESKDSV
                     IERLSYRLPSHPLLGIRQWTQQTNPTWRSLININLPQHAFLKDHKIQDAILFPASGYIE
                     LALTASRQLLSSTDDSQSIIVFEQVEFINALVLTEHELTEIFTQIVMPMREWFIYSRPW
                     TTAGQDCIRTSGMSGVDVLKSFTDTKLLNQHSLNEFTLHARGQIKIGDDKQQLPLLTDV
                     PIDRDLCSTLEPDNVYTHLMSRGYQYGPLFRLMQSLHNTQSIVEGEIDCTIASQDNAPV
                     YHLIHPAVLDACLHPALAILPGISTTFIPVSINKITIYGEISTLNSPVQVRAAYHDNIC
                     GIAKQRTYEFDCTICSNDTEMRKPLVSFDRITIQQVQGSQSGQWASNTSVFDKLNILVD
                     LPNQELTTHLDTIMDNYCLKTVWNDERIRIGAADLLPSTEYIIKAHIDSTGNADLIESV
                     EPLNLLAAYYAQMALEDLTLVPIQEQQQESLLAACRSLTIDSKAKPTYHSTQIYLMQLL
                     RQFPRLKPILSVLSTCGQNLRQVLSGQYDGIDVLLGDEKMESELQEIQSLISSHQTYFI
                     FDILNQYLQEKFGKLLAERKLRIFWLGSGNNSDDLRVLLLLLDLSEKTDILIDINYTNS
                     NPHVLEQVEKTFTTQLKDQNRIRIIYDDKFDLFNNENNKNMIVESYDIIFGANKLQGNQ
                     DLSYSLVILRQLLVPNGLLLLLELTDAPLYFDIIYGLIDQWWSPVDHRRALLNINQWTR
                     TIREIDGFETVQTRNTSFGNSFIVVQKSTSSKVLSMLEERQSQAWLIFDDDSTPSMGNA
                     LKSLLPSVNITLLHASNSSSDNICSKIEEMMTTYAQVHIIFAWSLNQKSVNDDSEMAIA
                     QYETNICDTFIHILQTIQTAEPQSHPFVYVITQNVQPGAGSDINPIGSPLIGLARSLAL
                     EYEQHHLKLIDLQSKSSPALIPSLVRTLAEHLIISRYADDLDEIVLQHDKQTDTIHRLE
                     WHYEMLQEKQDINESVKSEQTTIIPHNDADQQPFRLQVAPSRFLDDLTWVPDVKKNILH
                     TDKIEVRVHCVGINFRDVLKSSGRYPYMRPFAQTSNDQAMVDRDTEPGIDFIGTVARTH
                     SNEKVKVGDRVFGMAPGVFHSHVHLSPNEYVRIPDDCNHFTDEQLAALPNACMTVLYSL
                     KYRVNLQPGQTVLVHAATGGTGQACIQYCQSIGARVLATAGTDEKRRFLREHYGIEHVF
                     NSRDLSFVNGVRALLPNGVDIIVNSLSGSFLQESVKLLASQGHFIEWGKRDLFDKKKLS
                     MFDLRDDCSFHVIDITSLYVHRRDIFGQLIEELLQLIIKGVFKPIEPTQAYEPSDIIDI
                     FKQCNNGQMSGKFVLRLTNSQQPLNLNCQSPPQCTEGSIYFSYF*"
                     /DNA="GTCTACAGTGGTCAAGGACCTCAATGGTGGGCAATGGGTCGTCAATTATACAA
                     GAATGAACCAGTCTTTCGTCAATGGATACAACGAATCGATGCTGAATTGACAAAAATCA
                     ATGAAGATAAATGGCAATTATTAGATGAACTTATGGAGACAAAAGATGAAAAGACATCT
                     CGTATTAATGATACCAACATCGCTCAACCTTCAATATTTGCTATTCAAGTTGCTCTAAC
                     TGCTCTTCTCAACTCGTGGCAAATCTTTCCTGATACTATCGTATCACACAGTGCTGGAG
                     AACAAGCAGCTGCTTTTGTTTCAGGTCGTATTACATTAGAAGAAGCTATTCGTATCGTT
                     TATAATCGATCACGTCTTCAAAATCGTAACACTCGTCAAGGTGGTCGTATGCTAGCTGT
                     CTCGATGAGTGAAGAACAAGTGAGAGAAGACCTTCTCAAAGGTATAGAACATCTTGTCT
                     CAATTGCTGTCATCAATAGTCCACATTCTGTGACACTGAGTGGAGATGAGAAAACAATT
                     GATGAATTATTTGAAATTCTTACAACATTTCATCCGAATGTGTTCAAAGCACGACTTCG
                     TATTGAAAATGCTTTTCACTCACATCAAATGGATCTATTTAATATTCAGAATGAAATGC
                     TTTCAACACTTGGCGATATTTCAGGTCTTCCTTTACAAGATCCACAACAAATGTTCAAC
                     GTACAATGTAGTAAAGCTCGTCTATACTCAAGTGTTTATGGTGGCTATGTAAATGAGCA
                     TACGCCATTAAATGCTCATCATTGGTGGGCTAACGTTCGAGAATGTGTTCGATTTTACG
                     ATGCAATGACAAGTATAATTCAAGACGATGCTGCAGATATCTTTCTTGAAATTTCACCT
                     CATCCAGTATTGGCTACATCAATTGATGAATGTTGTGAGTTACATTCTTTGAAACATCT
                     TACTCTTCCAACATTGAAACGA"
                     /domain_id=8
     BGC_Domain      2994..3590
                     /type="DH_PKS"
                     /locus_tag="AVAG00591_-_gene_g48151.t1_3"
                     /detection_type="HMMER3 PFAM SEED"
                     /bitscore="53.4"
                     /evalue="4.1e-17"
                     /strand=1
                     /translation="HPLLGIRQWTQQTNPTWRSLININLPQHAFLKDHKIQDAILFPAS
                     GYIELALTASRQLLSSTDDSQSIIVFEQVEFINALVLTEHELTEIFTQIVMPMREWFIY
                     SRPWTTAGQDCIRTSGMSGVDVLKSFTDTKLLNQHSLNEFTLHARGQIKIGDDKQQLPL
                     LTDVPIDRDLCSTLEPDNVYTHLMSRGYQYGPLFRL"
                     /prot_start=465
                     /prot_end=664
                     /overlap_start="MSDKINDDSDTFLARISKQLLLKRTISYEHLAIFISTDLAQLQ
                     NQIDAFLAQKNTSGLLLTTRPMLSSRKICFVYSGQGPQWWAMGRQLYKNEPVFRQWIQR
                     IDAELTKINEDKWQLLDELMETKDEKTSRINDTNIAQPSIFAIQVALTALLNSWQIFPD
                     TIVSHSAGEQAAAFVSGRITLEEAIRIVYNRSRLQNRNTRQGGRMLAVSMSEEQVREDL
                     LKGIEHLVSIAVINSPHSVTLSGDEKTIDELFEILTTFHPNVFKARLRIENAFHSHQMD
                     LFNIQNEMLSTLGDISGLPLQDPQQMFNVQCSKARLYSSVYGGYVNEHTPLNAHHWWAN
                     VRECVRFYDAMTSIIQDDAADIFLEISPHPVLATSIDECCELHSLKHLTLPTLKRKEDE
                     QTTLLTSLTQLTSSPIVWQHYLESREIKSTDNDSELFETFPSYAFNTTSCWYESKDSVI
                     ERLSYRLPS"
                     /overlap_end="MQSLHNTQSIVEGEIDCTIASQDNAPVYHLIHPAVLDACLHPALA
                     ILPGISTTFIPVSINKITIYGEISTLNSPVQVRAAYHDNICGIAKQRTYEFDCTICSND
                     TEMRKPLVSFDRITIQQVQGSQSGQWASNTSVFDKLNILVDLPNQELTTHLDTIMDNYC
                     LKTVWNDERIRIGAADLLPSTEYIIKAHIDSTGNADLIESVEPLNLLAAYYAQMALEDL
                     TLVPIQEQQQESLLAACRSLTIDSKAKPTYHSTQIYLMQLLRQFPRLKPILSVLSTCGQ
                     NLRQVLSGQYDGIDVLLGDEKMESELQEIQSLISSHQTYFIFDILNQYLQEKFGKLLAE
                     RKLRIFWLGSGNNSDDLRVLLLLLDLSEKTDILIDINYTNSNPHVLEQVEKTFTTQLKD
                     QNRIRIIYDDKFDLFNNENNKNMIVESYDIIFGANKLQGNQDLSYSLVILRQLLVPNGL
                     LLLLELTDAPLYFDIIYGLIDQWWSPVDHRRALLNINQWTRTIREIDGFETVQTRNTSF
                     GNSFIVVQKSTSSKVLSMLEERQSQAWLIFDDDSTPSMGNALKSLLPSVNITLLHASNS
                     SSDNICSKIEEMMTTYAQVHIIFAWSLNQKSVNDDSEMAIAQYETNICDTFIHILQTIQ
                     TAEPQSHPFVYVITQNVQPGAGSDINPIGSPLIGLARSLALEYEQHHLKLIDLQSKSSP
                     ALIPSLVRTLAEHLIISRYADDLDEIVLQHDKQTDTIHRLEWHYEMLQEKQDINESVKS
                     EQTTIIPHNDADQQPFRLQVAPSRFLDDLTWVPDVKKNILHTDKIEVRVHCVGINFRDV
                     LKSSGRYPYMRPFAQTSNDQAMVDRDTEPGIDFIGTVARTHSNEKVKVGDRVFGMAPGV
                     FHSHVHLSPNEYVRIPDDCNHFTDEQLAALPNACMTVLYSLKYRVNLQPGQTVLVHAAT
                     GGTGQACIQYCQSIGARVLATAGTDEKRRFLREHYGIEHVFNSRDLSFVNGVRALLPNG
                     VDIIVNSLSGSFLQESVKLLASQGHFIEWGKRDLFDKKKLSMFDLRDDCSFHVIDITSL
                     YVHRRDIFGQLIEELLQLIIKGVFKPIEPTQAYEPSDIIDIFKQCNNGQMSGKFVLRLT
                     NSQQPLNLNCQSPPQCTEGSIYFSYF*"
                     /total_prot_seq="MSDKINDDSDTFLARISKQLLLKRTISYEHLAIFISTDLAQL
                     QNQIDAFLAQKNTSGLLLTTRPMLSSRKICFVYSGQGPQWWAMGRQLYKNEPVFRQWIQ
                     RIDAELTKINEDKWQLLDELMETKDEKTSRINDTNIAQPSIFAIQVALTALLNSWQIFP
                     DTIVSHSAGEQAAAFVSGRITLEEAIRIVYNRSRLQNRNTRQGGRMLAVSMSEEQVRED
                     LLKGIEHLVSIAVINSPHSVTLSGDEKTIDELFEILTTFHPNVFKARLRIENAFHSHQM
                     DLFNIQNEMLSTLGDISGLPLQDPQQMFNVQCSKARLYSSVYGGYVNEHTPLNAHHWWA
                     NVRECVRFYDAMTSIIQDDAADIFLEISPHPVLATSIDECCELHSLKHLTLPTLKRKED
                     EQTTLLTSLTQLTSSPIVWQHYLESREIKSTDNDSELFETFPSYAFNTTSCWYESKDSV
                     IERLSYRLPSHPLLGIRQWTQQTNPTWRSLININLPQHAFLKDHKIQDAILFPASGYIE
                     LALTASRQLLSSTDDSQSIIVFEQVEFINALVLTEHELTEIFTQIVMPMREWFIYSRPW
                     TTAGQDCIRTSGMSGVDVLKSFTDTKLLNQHSLNEFTLHARGQIKIGDDKQQLPLLTDV
                     PIDRDLCSTLEPDNVYTHLMSRGYQYGPLFRLMQSLHNTQSIVEGEIDCTIASQDNAPV
                     YHLIHPAVLDACLHPALAILPGISTTFIPVSINKITIYGEISTLNSPVQVRAAYHDNIC
                     GIAKQRTYEFDCTICSNDTEMRKPLVSFDRITIQQVQGSQSGQWASNTSVFDKLNILVD
                     LPNQELTTHLDTIMDNYCLKTVWNDERIRIGAADLLPSTEYIIKAHIDSTGNADLIESV
                     EPLNLLAAYYAQMALEDLTLVPIQEQQQESLLAACRSLTIDSKAKPTYHSTQIYLMQLL
                     RQFPRLKPILSVLSTCGQNLRQVLSGQYDGIDVLLGDEKMESELQEIQSLISSHQTYFI
                     FDILNQYLQEKFGKLLAERKLRIFWLGSGNNSDDLRVLLLLLDLSEKTDILIDINYTNS
                     NPHVLEQVEKTFTTQLKDQNRIRIIYDDKFDLFNNENNKNMIVESYDIIFGANKLQGNQ
                     DLSYSLVILRQLLVPNGLLLLLELTDAPLYFDIIYGLIDQWWSPVDHRRALLNINQWTR
                     TIREIDGFETVQTRNTSFGNSFIVVQKSTSSKVLSMLEERQSQAWLIFDDDSTPSMGNA
                     LKSLLPSVNITLLHASNSSSDNICSKIEEMMTTYAQVHIIFAWSLNQKSVNDDSEMAIA
                     QYETNICDTFIHILQTIQTAEPQSHPFVYVITQNVQPGAGSDINPIGSPLIGLARSLAL
                     EYEQHHLKLIDLQSKSSPALIPSLVRTLAEHLIISRYADDLDEIVLQHDKQTDTIHRLE
                     WHYEMLQEKQDINESVKSEQTTIIPHNDADQQPFRLQVAPSRFLDDLTWVPDVKKNILH
                     TDKIEVRVHCVGINFRDVLKSSGRYPYMRPFAQTSNDQAMVDRDTEPGIDFIGTVARTH
                     SNEKVKVGDRVFGMAPGVFHSHVHLSPNEYVRIPDDCNHFTDEQLAALPNACMTVLYSL
                     KYRVNLQPGQTVLVHAATGGTGQACIQYCQSIGARVLATAGTDEKRRFLREHYGIEHVF
                     NSRDLSFVNGVRALLPNGVDIIVNSLSGSFLQESVKLLASQGHFIEWGKRDLFDKKKLS
                     MFDLRDDCSFHVIDITSLYVHRRDIFGQLIEELLQLIIKGVFKPIEPTQAYEPSDIIDI
                     FKQCNNGQMSGKFVLRLTNSQQPLNLNCQSPPQCTEGSIYFSYF*"
                     /DNA="CATCCACTTCTGGGCATTCGTCAATGGACTCAACAGACTAATCCAACATGGAG
                     AAGTCTCATCAATATCAATCTTCCTCAACACGCCTTCTTAAAAGATCACAAAATTCAAG
                     ATGCTATCTTATTTCCAGCTAGTGGTTACATTGAATTAGCATTAACTGCCAGTCGTCAA
                     TTACTTTCATCGACTGACGATTCTCAATCAATTATTGTCTTCGAACAAGTTGAATTCAT
                     TAATGCACTCGTTCTTACTGAACATGAATTGACAGAAATATTCACTCAAATAGTAATGC
                     CAATGCGTGAATGGTTTATATACAGTCGACCATGGACAACAGCTGGTCAAGATTGTATT
                     CGTACATCAGGCATGTCAGGTGTTGATGTTCTTAAATCATTCACTGATACAAAATTACT
                     TAATCAACATTCATTAAACGAATTTACACTTCATGCTCGAGGTCAAATTAAGATAGGTG
                     ATGACAAACAACAATTACCACTTCTAACTGATGTACCCATTGATCGTGATTTATGTTCT
                     ACACTTGAACCAGATAATGTCTATACACATCTAATGTCACGTGGTTATCAGTATGGACC
                     TTTATTTCGATTG"
                     /domain_id=9
     BGC_Domain      3075..3794
                     /type="DH2_PKS"
                     /locus_tag="AVAG00591_-_gene_g48151.t1_3"
                     /detection_type="HMMER3 PFAM SEED"
                     /bitscore="75.3"
                     /evalue="5.8e-24"
                     /strand=1
                     /translation="HAFLKDHKIQDAILFPASGYIELALTASRQLLSSTDDSQSIIVFE
                     QVEFINALVLTEHELTEIFTQIVMPMREWFIYSRPWTTAGQDCIRTSGMSGVDVLKSFT
                     DTKLLNQHSLNEFTLHARGQIKIGDDKQQLPLLTDVPIDRDLCSTLEPDNVYTHLMSRG
                     YQYGPLFRLMQSLHNTQSIVEGEIDCTIASQDNAPVYHLIHPAVLDACLHPALAILPGI
                     STTFIPVSINKITIYGEI"
                     /prot_start=492
                     /prot_end=732
                     /overlap_start="MSDKINDDSDTFLARISKQLLLKRTISYEHLAIFISTDLAQLQ
                     NQIDAFLAQKNTSGLLLTTRPMLSSRKICFVYSGQGPQWWAMGRQLYKNEPVFRQWIQR
                     IDAELTKINEDKWQLLDELMETKDEKTSRINDTNIAQPSIFAIQVALTALLNSWQIFPD
                     TIVSHSAGEQAAAFVSGRITLEEAIRIVYNRSRLQNRNTRQGGRMLAVSMSEEQVREDL
                     LKGIEHLVSIAVINSPHSVTLSGDEKTIDELFEILTTFHPNVFKARLRIENAFHSHQMD
                     LFNIQNEMLSTLGDISGLPLQDPQQMFNVQCSKARLYSSVYGGYVNEHTPLNAHHWWAN
                     VRECVRFYDAMTSIIQDDAADIFLEISPHPVLATSIDECCELHSLKHLTLPTLKRKEDE
                     QTTLLTSLTQLTSSPIVWQHYLESREIKSTDNDSELFETFPSYAFNTTSCWYESKDSVI
                     ERLSYRLPSHPLLGIRQWTQQTNPTWRSLININLPQ"
                     /overlap_end="STLNSPVQVRAAYHDNICGIAKQRTYEFDCTICSNDTEMRKPLVS
                     FDRITIQQVQGSQSGQWASNTSVFDKLNILVDLPNQELTTHLDTIMDNYCLKTVWNDER
                     IRIGAADLLPSTEYIIKAHIDSTGNADLIESVEPLNLLAAYYAQMALEDLTLVPIQEQQ
                     QESLLAACRSLTIDSKAKPTYHSTQIYLMQLLRQFPRLKPILSVLSTCGQNLRQVLSGQ
                     YDGIDVLLGDEKMESELQEIQSLISSHQTYFIFDILNQYLQEKFGKLLAERKLRIFWLG
                     SGNNSDDLRVLLLLLDLSEKTDILIDINYTNSNPHVLEQVEKTFTTQLKDQNRIRIIYD
                     DKFDLFNNENNKNMIVESYDIIFGANKLQGNQDLSYSLVILRQLLVPNGLLLLLELTDA
                     PLYFDIIYGLIDQWWSPVDHRRALLNINQWTRTIREIDGFETVQTRNTSFGNSFIVVQK
                     STSSKVLSMLEERQSQAWLIFDDDSTPSMGNALKSLLPSVNITLLHASNSSSDNICSKI
                     EEMMTTYAQVHIIFAWSLNQKSVNDDSEMAIAQYETNICDTFIHILQTIQTAEPQSHPF
                     VYVITQNVQPGAGSDINPIGSPLIGLARSLALEYEQHHLKLIDLQSKSSPALIPSLVRT
                     LAEHLIISRYADDLDEIVLQHDKQTDTIHRLEWHYEMLQEKQDINESVKSEQTTIIPHN
                     DADQQPFRLQVAPSRFLDDLTWVPDVKKNILHTDKIEVRVHCVGINFRDVLKSSGRYPY
                     MRPFAQTSNDQAMVDRDTEPGIDFIGTVARTHSNEKVKVGDRVFGMAPGVFHSHVHLSP
                     NEYVRIPDDCNHFTDEQLAALPNACMTVLYSLKYRVNLQPGQTVLVHAATGGTGQACIQ
                     YCQSIGARVLATAGTDEKRRFLREHYGIEHVFNSRDLSFVNGVRALLPNGVDIIVNSLS
                     GSFLQESVKLLASQGHFIEWGKRDLFDKKKLSMFDLRDDCSFHVIDITSLYVHRRDIFG
                     QLIEELLQLIIKGVFKPIEPTQAYEPSDIIDIFKQCNNGQMSGKFVLRLTNSQQPLNLN
                     CQSPPQCTEGSIYFSYF*"
                     /total_prot_seq="MSDKINDDSDTFLARISKQLLLKRTISYEHLAIFISTDLAQL
                     QNQIDAFLAQKNTSGLLLTTRPMLSSRKICFVYSGQGPQWWAMGRQLYKNEPVFRQWIQ
                     RIDAELTKINEDKWQLLDELMETKDEKTSRINDTNIAQPSIFAIQVALTALLNSWQIFP
                     DTIVSHSAGEQAAAFVSGRITLEEAIRIVYNRSRLQNRNTRQGGRMLAVSMSEEQVRED
                     LLKGIEHLVSIAVINSPHSVTLSGDEKTIDELFEILTTFHPNVFKARLRIENAFHSHQM
                     DLFNIQNEMLSTLGDISGLPLQDPQQMFNVQCSKARLYSSVYGGYVNEHTPLNAHHWWA
                     NVRECVRFYDAMTSIIQDDAADIFLEISPHPVLATSIDECCELHSLKHLTLPTLKRKED
                     EQTTLLTSLTQLTSSPIVWQHYLESREIKSTDNDSELFETFPSYAFNTTSCWYESKDSV
                     IERLSYRLPSHPLLGIRQWTQQTNPTWRSLININLPQHAFLKDHKIQDAILFPASGYIE
                     LALTASRQLLSSTDDSQSIIVFEQVEFINALVLTEHELTEIFTQIVMPMREWFIYSRPW
                     TTAGQDCIRTSGMSGVDVLKSFTDTKLLNQHSLNEFTLHARGQIKIGDDKQQLPLLTDV
                     PIDRDLCSTLEPDNVYTHLMSRGYQYGPLFRLMQSLHNTQSIVEGEIDCTIASQDNAPV
                     YHLIHPAVLDACLHPALAILPGISTTFIPVSINKITIYGEISTLNSPVQVRAAYHDNIC
                     GIAKQRTYEFDCTICSNDTEMRKPLVSFDRITIQQVQGSQSGQWASNTSVFDKLNILVD
                     LPNQELTTHLDTIMDNYCLKTVWNDERIRIGAADLLPSTEYIIKAHIDSTGNADLIESV
                     EPLNLLAAYYAQMALEDLTLVPIQEQQQESLLAACRSLTIDSKAKPTYHSTQIYLMQLL
                     RQFPRLKPILSVLSTCGQNLRQVLSGQYDGIDVLLGDEKMESELQEIQSLISSHQTYFI
                     FDILNQYLQEKFGKLLAERKLRIFWLGSGNNSDDLRVLLLLLDLSEKTDILIDINYTNS
                     NPHVLEQVEKTFTTQLKDQNRIRIIYDDKFDLFNNENNKNMIVESYDIIFGANKLQGNQ
                     DLSYSLVILRQLLVPNGLLLLLELTDAPLYFDIIYGLIDQWWSPVDHRRALLNINQWTR
                     TIREIDGFETVQTRNTSFGNSFIVVQKSTSSKVLSMLEERQSQAWLIFDDDSTPSMGNA
                     LKSLLPSVNITLLHASNSSSDNICSKIEEMMTTYAQVHIIFAWSLNQKSVNDDSEMAIA
                     QYETNICDTFIHILQTIQTAEPQSHPFVYVITQNVQPGAGSDINPIGSPLIGLARSLAL
                     EYEQHHLKLIDLQSKSSPALIPSLVRTLAEHLIISRYADDLDEIVLQHDKQTDTIHRLE
                     WHYEMLQEKQDINESVKSEQTTIIPHNDADQQPFRLQVAPSRFLDDLTWVPDVKKNILH
                     TDKIEVRVHCVGINFRDVLKSSGRYPYMRPFAQTSNDQAMVDRDTEPGIDFIGTVARTH
                     SNEKVKVGDRVFGMAPGVFHSHVHLSPNEYVRIPDDCNHFTDEQLAALPNACMTVLYSL
                     KYRVNLQPGQTVLVHAATGGTGQACIQYCQSIGARVLATAGTDEKRRFLREHYGIEHVF
                     NSRDLSFVNGVRALLPNGVDIIVNSLSGSFLQESVKLLASQGHFIEWGKRDLFDKKKLS
                     MFDLRDDCSFHVIDITSLYVHRRDIFGQLIEELLQLIIKGVFKPIEPTQAYEPSDIIDI
                     FKQCNNGQMSGKFVLRLTNSQQPLNLNCQSPPQCTEGSIYFSYF*"
                     /DNA="CACGCCTTCTTAAAAGATCACAAAATTCAAGATGCTATCTTATTTCCAGCTAG
                     TGGTTACATTGAATTAGCATTAACTGCCAGTCGTCAATTACTTTCATCGACTGACGATT
                     CTCAATCAATTATTGTCTTCGAACAAGTTGAATTCATTAATGCACTCGTTCTTACTGAA
                     CATGAATTGACAGAAATATTCACTCAAATAGTAATGCCAATGCGTGAATGGTTTATATA
                     CAGTCGACCATGGACAACAGCTGGTCAAGATTGTATTCGTACATCAGGCATGTCAGGTG
                     TTGATGTTCTTAAATCATTCACTGATACAAAATTACTTAATCAACATTCATTAAACGAA
                     TTTACACTTCATGCTCGAGGTCAAATTAAGATAGGTGATGACAAACAACAATTACCACT
                     TCTAACTGATGTACCCATTGATCGTGATTTATGTTCTACACTTGAACCAGATAATGTCT
                     ATACACATCTAATGTCACGTGGTTATCAGTATGGACCTTTATTTCGATTGATGCAATCA
                     CTTCATAACACACAATCAATTGTCGAAGGTGAAATTGATTGTACTATAGCCAGTCAAGA
                     TAATGCTCCAGTCTATCATCTAATTCATCCAGCTGTCCTCGATGCCTGTTTACATCCAG
                     CTTTAGCTATATTACCTGGAATTTCTACTACTTTTATTCCAGTTTCTATTAATAAGATA
                     ACTATATATGGAGAAATA"
                     /domain_id=10
     BGC_Domain      5964..6893
                     /type="ER_PKS"
                     /locus_tag="AVAG00591_-_gene_g48151.t1_3"
                     /detection_type="HMMER3 PFAM SEED"
                     /bitscore="199.3"
                     /evalue="9.1e-62"
                     /strand=1
                     /translation="ILHTDKIEVRVHCVGINFRDVLKSSGRYPYMRPFAQTSNDQAMVD
                     RDTEPGIDFIGTVARTHSNEKVKVGDRVFGMAPGVFHSHVHLSPNEYVRIPDDCNHFTD
                     EQLAALPNACMTVLYSLKYRVNLQPGQTVLVHAATGGTGQACIQYCQSIGARVLATAGT
                     DEKRRFLREHYGIEHVFNSRDLSFVNGVRALLPNGVDIIVNSLSGSFLQESVKLLASQG
                     HFIEWGKRDLFDKKKLSMFDLRDDCSFHVIDITSLYVHRRDIFGQLIEELLQLIIKGVF
                     KPIEPTQAYEPSDIIDIFKQCNNGQMSGK"
                     /prot_start=1455
                     /prot_end=1765
                     /overlap_start="MSDKINDDSDTFLARISKQLLLKRTISYEHLAIFISTDLAQLQ
                     NQIDAFLAQKNTSGLLLTTRPMLSSRKICFVYSGQGPQWWAMGRQLYKNEPVFRQWIQR
                     IDAELTKINEDKWQLLDELMETKDEKTSRINDTNIAQPSIFAIQVALTALLNSWQIFPD
                     TIVSHSAGEQAAAFVSGRITLEEAIRIVYNRSRLQNRNTRQGGRMLAVSMSEEQVREDL
                     LKGIEHLVSIAVINSPHSVTLSGDEKTIDELFEILTTFHPNVFKARLRIENAFHSHQMD
                     LFNIQNEMLSTLGDISGLPLQDPQQMFNVQCSKARLYSSVYGGYVNEHTPLNAHHWWAN
                     VRECVRFYDAMTSIIQDDAADIFLEISPHPVLATSIDECCELHSLKHLTLPTLKRKEDE
                     QTTLLTSLTQLTSSPIVWQHYLESREIKSTDNDSELFETFPSYAFNTTSCWYESKDSVI
                     ERLSYRLPSHPLLGIRQWTQQTNPTWRSLININLPQHAFLKDHKIQDAILFPASGYIEL
                     ALTASRQLLSSTDDSQSIIVFEQVEFINALVLTEHELTEIFTQIVMPMREWFIYSRPWT
                     TAGQDCIRTSGMSGVDVLKSFTDTKLLNQHSLNEFTLHARGQIKIGDDKQQLPLLTDVP
                     IDRDLCSTLEPDNVYTHLMSRGYQYGPLFRLMQSLHNTQSIVEGEIDCTIASQDNAPVY
                     HLIHPAVLDACLHPALAILPGISTTFIPVSINKITIYGEISTLNSPVQVRAAYHDNICG
                     IAKQRTYEFDCTICSNDTEMRKPLVSFDRITIQQVQGSQSGQWASNTSVFDKLNILVDL
                     PNQELTTHLDTIMDNYCLKTVWNDERIRIGAADLLPSTEYIIKAHIDSTGNADLIESVE
                     PLNLLAAYYAQMALEDLTLVPIQEQQQESLLAACRSLTIDSKAKPTYHSTQIYLMQLLR
                     QFPRLKPILSVLSTCGQNLRQVLSGQYDGIDVLLGDEKMESELQEIQSLISSHQTYFIF
                     DILNQYLQEKFGKLLAERKLRIFWLGSGNNSDDLRVLLLLLDLSEKTDILIDINYTNSN
                     PHVLEQVEKTFTTQLKDQNRIRIIYDDKFDLFNNENNKNMIVESYDIIFGANKLQGNQD
                     LSYSLVILRQLLVPNGLLLLLELTDAPLYFDIIYGLIDQWWSPVDHRRALLNINQWTRT
                     IREIDGFETVQTRNTSFGNSFIVVQKSTSSKVLSMLEERQSQAWLIFDDDSTPSMGNAL
                     KSLLPSVNITLLHASNSSSDNICSKIEEMMTTYAQVHIIFAWSLNQKSVNDDSEMAIAQ
                     YETNICDTFIHILQTIQTAEPQSHPFVYVITQNVQPGAGSDINPIGSPLIGLARSLALE
                     YEQHHLKLIDLQSKSSPALIPSLVRTLAEHLIISRYADDLDEIVLQHDKQTDTIHRLEW
                     HYEMLQEKQDINESVKSEQTTIIPHNDADQQPFRLQVAPSRFLDDLTWVPDVKKN"
                     /overlap_end="FVLRLTNSQQPLNLNCQSPPQCTEGSIYFSYF*"
                     /total_prot_seq="MSDKINDDSDTFLARISKQLLLKRTISYEHLAIFISTDLAQL
                     QNQIDAFLAQKNTSGLLLTTRPMLSSRKICFVYSGQGPQWWAMGRQLYKNEPVFRQWIQ
                     RIDAELTKINEDKWQLLDELMETKDEKTSRINDTNIAQPSIFAIQVALTALLNSWQIFP
                     DTIVSHSAGEQAAAFVSGRITLEEAIRIVYNRSRLQNRNTRQGGRMLAVSMSEEQVRED
                     LLKGIEHLVSIAVINSPHSVTLSGDEKTIDELFEILTTFHPNVFKARLRIENAFHSHQM
                     DLFNIQNEMLSTLGDISGLPLQDPQQMFNVQCSKARLYSSVYGGYVNEHTPLNAHHWWA
                     NVRECVRFYDAMTSIIQDDAADIFLEISPHPVLATSIDECCELHSLKHLTLPTLKRKED
                     EQTTLLTSLTQLTSSPIVWQHYLESREIKSTDNDSELFETFPSYAFNTTSCWYESKDSV
                     IERLSYRLPSHPLLGIRQWTQQTNPTWRSLININLPQHAFLKDHKIQDAILFPASGYIE
                     LALTASRQLLSSTDDSQSIIVFEQVEFINALVLTEHELTEIFTQIVMPMREWFIYSRPW
                     TTAGQDCIRTSGMSGVDVLKSFTDTKLLNQHSLNEFTLHARGQIKIGDDKQQLPLLTDV
                     PIDRDLCSTLEPDNVYTHLMSRGYQYGPLFRLMQSLHNTQSIVEGEIDCTIASQDNAPV
                     YHLIHPAVLDACLHPALAILPGISTTFIPVSINKITIYGEISTLNSPVQVRAAYHDNIC
                     GIAKQRTYEFDCTICSNDTEMRKPLVSFDRITIQQVQGSQSGQWASNTSVFDKLNILVD
                     LPNQELTTHLDTIMDNYCLKTVWNDERIRIGAADLLPSTEYIIKAHIDSTGNADLIESV
                     EPLNLLAAYYAQMALEDLTLVPIQEQQQESLLAACRSLTIDSKAKPTYHSTQIYLMQLL
                     RQFPRLKPILSVLSTCGQNLRQVLSGQYDGIDVLLGDEKMESELQEIQSLISSHQTYFI
                     FDILNQYLQEKFGKLLAERKLRIFWLGSGNNSDDLRVLLLLLDLSEKTDILIDINYTNS
                     NPHVLEQVEKTFTTQLKDQNRIRIIYDDKFDLFNNENNKNMIVESYDIIFGANKLQGNQ
                     DLSYSLVILRQLLVPNGLLLLLELTDAPLYFDIIYGLIDQWWSPVDHRRALLNINQWTR
                     TIREIDGFETVQTRNTSFGNSFIVVQKSTSSKVLSMLEERQSQAWLIFDDDSTPSMGNA
                     LKSLLPSVNITLLHASNSSSDNICSKIEEMMTTYAQVHIIFAWSLNQKSVNDDSEMAIA
                     QYETNICDTFIHILQTIQTAEPQSHPFVYVITQNVQPGAGSDINPIGSPLIGLARSLAL
                     EYEQHHLKLIDLQSKSSPALIPSLVRTLAEHLIISRYADDLDEIVLQHDKQTDTIHRLE
                     WHYEMLQEKQDINESVKSEQTTIIPHNDADQQPFRLQVAPSRFLDDLTWVPDVKKNILH
                     TDKIEVRVHCVGINFRDVLKSSGRYPYMRPFAQTSNDQAMVDRDTEPGIDFIGTVARTH
                     SNEKVKVGDRVFGMAPGVFHSHVHLSPNEYVRIPDDCNHFTDEQLAALPNACMTVLYSL
                     KYRVNLQPGQTVLVHAATGGTGQACIQYCQSIGARVLATAGTDEKRRFLREHYGIEHVF
                     NSRDLSFVNGVRALLPNGVDIIVNSLSGSFLQESVKLLASQGHFIEWGKRDLFDKKKLS
                     MFDLRDDCSFHVIDITSLYVHRRDIFGQLIEELLQLIIKGVFKPIEPTQAYEPSDIIDI
                     FKQCNNGQMSGKFVLRLTNSQQPLNLNCQSPPQCTEGSIYFSYF*"
                     /DNA="ATACTACATACTGACAAAATAGAAGTTCGTGTACATTGTGTTGGTATCAACTT
                     TCGAGATGTTCTTAAATCGAGTGGTCGCTATCCATATATGCGTCCCTTTGCACAAACTA
                     GCAATGATCAAGCTATGGTTGATCGTGATACAGAACCTGGTATTGATTTTATTGGTACT
                     GTTGCACGTACTCATTCAAACGAGAAAGTAAAAGTAGGCGATCGTGTTTTTGGTATGGC
                     ACCAGGTGTATTTCATTCCCATGTACATCTTAGTCCTAATGAATATGTCCGCATCCCAG
                     ACGATTGCAATCACTTTACTGATGAACAATTAGCTGCATTACCAAATGCTTGTATGACT
                     GTTCTATATTCATTAAAATATCGTGTTAATCTACAACCTGGTCAAACTGTACTTGTACA
                     TGCAGCAACCGGTGGTACTGGTCAAGCTTGTATTCAATATTGTCAGTCAATTGGCGCTC
                     GAGTTCTGGCTACTGCTGGCACTGATGAAAAACGAAGATTTCTTCGTGAACACTATGGT
                     ATTGAACACGTGTTTAATAGCCGAGATCTTTCATTTGTAAATGGTGTACGTGCGCTTTT
                     ACCTAATGGAGTTGATATCATTGTTAATTCGTTGTCCGGTTCTTTTCTTCAAGAATCAG
                     TAAAATTACTTGCCTCACAAGGTCATTTTATTGAATGGGGAAAACGAGATTTATTTGAC
                     AAGAAAAAATTGTCTATGTTCGATTTACGTGATGATTGTAGTTTCCATGTTATCGATAT
                     TACTTCACTGTATGTTCATCGTCGCGATATCTTCGGACAATTAATTGAAGAACTTTTAC
                     AATTGATTATCAAAGGCGTTTTCAAACCAATTGAACCAACCCAAGCATATGAACCATCA
                     GATATCATTGACATCTTTAAACAATGTAATAATGGTCAGATGAGTGGTAAA"
                     /domain_id=11
     CDS             7041..8651
                     /note="ID=1_4;partial=00;start_type=ATG;rbs_motif=AGGAG;rbs
                     _spacer=5-10bp;gc_cont=0.364;conf=99.99;score=205.40;cscore
                     =188.54;sscore=16.86;rscore=10.75;uscore=1.15;tscore=4.21;"
                     /locus_tag="AVAG00591_-_gene_g48151.t1_4"
                     /strand="1"
                     /translation="MFPFEVCHQGTILISGGCGGLGLTMSRWMIEKRCVKRLMLMSRRS
                     VAQIEQVDNPEYGEWQRLQQAAKTYDAHIDLVQIDVTNFEDVRNLIEQLSQTPYPIRGI
                     IHSAVVQEDRSLGKLSQENLTHVLGPKARGAWNLHRASELAAPSLHFFVLFSSIRNHMI
                     DLASGGYNAGNQFLDILARYRAEKLNLPALSVSLPAVSGAGMFHRHREMLTSLQNTSGF
                     ELVPTVGVFELIDRFHVNQKSCPCPIIFAANWKQLYENRDKLVTHQLRKIAIQQYTIAN
                     GSSMSTISLDDVDSFDSIYDKLETIVERTQITVARLLGASSNDQISLDRSLVSQGMDSL
                     AAVSLYNWLGQETNIFIPLADLLQGLSIQTIAEQVHKKLHKKKRTDTESNDSGIDFHIE
                     SIEDNETKLSNNLSYTGTENILCIRRPINSECPILFYILPNSTSDNTHMSEIIVEKISK
                     NNNFPLPAAIYTINKPQASMTKDITKIANMMIAQMRRIQPYGPYKLVTTGGEQGEVLAS
                     EMTNQLKQHSVDSTIQLLS*"
     BGC_Domain      7071..7637
                     /type="KR_PKS"
                     /locus_tag="AVAG00591_-_gene_g48151.t1_4"
                     /detection_type="HMMER3 PFAM SEED"
                     /bitscore="112.9"
                     /evalue="2.5e-35"
                     /strand=1
                     /translation="TILISGGCGGLGLTMSRWMIEKRCVKRLMLMSRRSVAQIEQVDNP
                     EYGEWQRLQQAAKTYDAHIDLVQIDVTNFEDVRNLIEQLSQTPYPIRGIIHSAVVQEDR
                     SLGKLSQENLTHVLGPKARGAWNLHRASELAAPSLHFFVLFSSIRNHMIDLASGGYNAG
                     NQFLDILARYRAEKLNLPALSVSLPA"
                     /prot_start=10
                     /prot_end=199
                     /overlap_start="MFPFEVCHQG"
                     /overlap_end="VSGAGMFHRHREMLTSLQNTSGFELVPTVGVFELIDRFHVNQKSC
                     PCPIIFAANWKQLYENRDKLVTHQLRKIAIQQYTIANGSSMSTISLDDVDSFDSIYDKL
                     ETIVERTQITVARLLGASSNDQISLDRSLVSQGMDSLAAVSLYNWLGQETNIFIPLADL
                     LQGLSIQTIAEQVHKKLHKKKRTDTESNDSGIDFHIESIEDNETKLSNNLSYTGTENIL
                     CIRRPINSECPILFYILPNSTSDNTHMSEIIVEKISKNNNFPLPAAIYTINKPQASMTK
                     DITKIANMMIAQMRRIQPYGPYKLVTTGGEQGEVLASEMTNQLKQHSVDSTIQLLS*"
                     /total_prot_seq="MFPFEVCHQGTILISGGCGGLGLTMSRWMIEKRCVKRLMLMS
                     RRSVAQIEQVDNPEYGEWQRLQQAAKTYDAHIDLVQIDVTNFEDVRNLIEQLSQTPYPI
                     RGIIHSAVVQEDRSLGKLSQENLTHVLGPKARGAWNLHRASELAAPSLHFFVLFSSIRN
                     HMIDLASGGYNAGNQFLDILARYRAEKLNLPALSVSLPAVSGAGMFHRHREMLTSLQNT
                     SGFELVPTVGVFELIDRFHVNQKSCPCPIIFAANWKQLYENRDKLVTHQLRKIAIQQYT
                     IANGSSMSTISLDDVDSFDSIYDKLETIVERTQITVARLLGASSNDQISLDRSLVSQGM
                     DSLAAVSLYNWLGQETNIFIPLADLLQGLSIQTIAEQVHKKLHKKKRTDTESNDSGIDF
                     HIESIEDNETKLSNNLSYTGTENILCIRRPINSECPILFYILPNSTSDNTHMSEIIVEK
                     ISKNNNFPLPAAIYTINKPQASMTKDITKIANMMIAQMRRIQPYGPYKLVTTGGEQGEV
                     LASEMTNQLKQHSVDSTIQLLS*"
                     /DNA="ACAATTTTAATTTCGGGTGGTTGTGGTGGTCTCGGTCTCACAATGTCTCGTTG
                     GATGATAGAAAAACGTTGTGTCAAACGTTTGATGCTTATGAGTCGACGATCAGTAGCAC
                     AAATTGAACAAGTAGACAATCCTGAATATGGAGAATGGCAACGATTACAACAAGCAGCA
                     AAAACATATGATGCTCATATTGATTTAGTTCAAATCGATGTCACTAATTTTGAAGATGT
                     TCGTAATCTAATCGAACAACTTAGTCAAACACCTTATCCCATACGTGGTATCATTCATA
                     GTGCAGTAGTTCAAGAAGATCGAAGTTTGGGAAAATTATCACAAGAAAATCTTACACAT
                     GTCTTAGGACCAAAAGCTCGTGGTGCTTGGAATCTTCATCGAGCATCAGAACTTGCTGC
                     TCCTTCACTTCATTTCTTTGTTCTCTTTTCATCGATTCGTAATCATATGATCGATCTAG
                     CATCAGGTGGATACAATGCTGGCAACCAATTTCTCGATATTCTTGCTCGTTATCGTGCT
                     GAAAAACTCAATTTACCCGCTCTTTCAGTCAGTTTGCCTGCA"
                     /domain_id=12
     BGC_Domain      7980..8165
                     /type="ACP"
                     /locus_tag="AVAG00591_-_gene_g48151.t1_4"
                     /detection_type="HMMER3 PFAM SEED"
                     /bitscore="32.2"
                     /evalue="1.4e-10"
                     /strand=1
                     /translation="VARLLGASSNDQISLDRSLVSQGMDSLAAVSLYNWLGQETNIFIP
                     LADLLQGLSIQTIAEQV"
                     /prot_start=313
                     /prot_end=375
                     /overlap_start="MFPFEVCHQGTILISGGCGGLGLTMSRWMIEKRCVKRLMLMSR
                     RSVAQIEQVDNPEYGEWQRLQQAAKTYDAHIDLVQIDVTNFEDVRNLIEQLSQTPYPIR
                     GIIHSAVVQEDRSLGKLSQENLTHVLGPKARGAWNLHRASELAAPSLHFFVLFSSIRNH
                     MIDLASGGYNAGNQFLDILARYRAEKLNLPALSVSLPAVSGAGMFHRHREMLTSLQNTS
                     GFELVPTVGVFELIDRFHVNQKSCPCPIIFAANWKQLYENRDKLVTHQLRKIAIQQYTI
                     ANGSSMSTISLDDVDSFDSIYDKLETIVERTQIT"
                     /overlap_end="HKKLHKKKRTDTESNDSGIDFHIESIEDNETKLSNNLSYTGTENI
                     LCIRRPINSECPILFYILPNSTSDNTHMSEIIVEKISKNNNFPLPAAIYTINKPQASMT
                     KDITKIANMMIAQMRRIQPYGPYKLVTTGGEQGEVLASEMTNQLKQHSVDSTIQLLS*"
                     /total_prot_seq="MFPFEVCHQGTILISGGCGGLGLTMSRWMIEKRCVKRLMLMS
                     RRSVAQIEQVDNPEYGEWQRLQQAAKTYDAHIDLVQIDVTNFEDVRNLIEQLSQTPYPI
                     RGIIHSAVVQEDRSLGKLSQENLTHVLGPKARGAWNLHRASELAAPSLHFFVLFSSIRN
                     HMIDLASGGYNAGNQFLDILARYRAEKLNLPALSVSLPAVSGAGMFHRHREMLTSLQNT
                     SGFELVPTVGVFELIDRFHVNQKSCPCPIIFAANWKQLYENRDKLVTHQLRKIAIQQYT
                     IANGSSMSTISLDDVDSFDSIYDKLETIVERTQITVARLLGASSNDQISLDRSLVSQGM
                     DSLAAVSLYNWLGQETNIFIPLADLLQGLSIQTIAEQVHKKLHKKKRTDTESNDSGIDF
                     HIESIEDNETKLSNNLSYTGTENILCIRRPINSECPILFYILPNSTSDNTHMSEIIVEK
                     ISKNNNFPLPAAIYTINKPQASMTKDITKIANMMIAQMRRIQPYGPYKLVTTGGEQGEV
                     LASEMTNQLKQHSVDSTIQLLS*"
                     /DNA="GTTGCTCGGCTCTTGGGTGCAAGTAGTAATGATCAAATTTCTCTCGATCGTTC
                     CCTTGTCAGTCAAGGTATGGACTCATTAGCTGCTGTATCACTTTACAATTGGTTAGGAC
                     AAGAGACAAACATATTTATTCCATTAGCTGATCTTCTTCAAGGACTTTCAATACAAACT
                     ATTGCCGAACAAGTA"
                     /domain_id=13
     CDS             9019..10596
                     /note="ID=1_5;partial=00;start_type=ATG;rbs_motif=None;rbs_
                     spacer=None;gc_cont=0.376;conf=100.00;score=124.93;cscore=1
                     20.02;sscore=4.91;rscore=-1.19;uscore=2.54;tscore=4.21;"
                     /locus_tag="AVAG00591_-_gene_g48151.t1_5"
                     /strand="1"
                     /translation="MDLTSYRRVASSALKVSGRLKAIASYAQQRIWLHEQLYFDRMSSS
                     LAIYNILLPLRIKCGSLSVEHVRLAILAVLEKHKVLRTAVRFNAETNQLEQEVQSLSHD
                     VYSFEHTRNVCSAEQLDAMLTAETVTNYFDVEKGKVLRCHLIQINNENESVNLHSGDLL
                     LFTVHHIAFDNTSLRLFTLAFAEACGQLESVQPPNKSPQYVDFTLYEQSLVQSSGAERT
                     RQFWTLLLQDYDWTKTFILPVNSSQITTTVRSGRGYSIAFNLNADLVQAQMAFAALHNI
                     SMFQLYLACYYVFLFKLSSVQDLCVAGTFNNRPLAEMKSMIGMFANTIPYRININPDGS
                     FQKLAEQVQHLCLSILNHAYLPYQQILGVQANERYPMPQTFFHYESLVSSTTYSTTAEI
                     PTNNKNGTVFDIYYDRDRSHGNGIALFDMTLAVSHDHHGKATECFLECSADLFPNEIYV
                     KQMVDRFQCMLEQLFLDQTFNITTQSMNQLSLLHPSEINEIDSTIFKRLPNINEGKTAN
                     FLYNRFFK*"
     BGC_Domain      9088..10023
                     /type="C_NRPS"
                     /locus_tag="AVAG00591_-_gene_g48151.t1_5"
                     /detection_type="HMMER3 PFAM SEED"
                     /bitscore="162.7"
                     /evalue="1.6e-50"
                     /strand=1
                     /translation="ASYAQQRIWLHEQLYFDRMSSSLAIYNILLPLRIKCGSLSVEHVR
                     LAILAVLEKHKVLRTAVRFNAETNQLEQEVQSLSHDVYSFEHTRNVCSAEQLDAMLTAE
                     TVTNYFDVEKGKVLRCHLIQINNENESVNLHSGDLLLFTVHHIAFDNTSLRLFTLAFAE
                     ACGQLESVQPPNKSPQYVDFTLYEQSLVQSSGAERTRQFWTLLLQDYDWTKTFILPVNS
                     SQITTTVRSGRGYSIAFNLNADLVQAQMAFAALHNISMFQLYLACYYVFLFKLSSVQDL
                     CVAGTFNNRPLAEMKSMIGMFANTIPYRINI"
                     /prot_start=23
                     /prot_end=335
                     /overlap_start="MDLTSYRRVASSALKVSGRLKAI"
                     /overlap_end="NPDGSFQKLAEQVQHLCLSILNHAYLPYQQILGVQANERYPMPQT
                     FFHYESLVSSTTYSTTAEIPTNNKNGTVFDIYYDRDRSHGNGIALFDMTLAVSHDHHGK
                     ATECFLECSADLFPNEIYVKQMVDRFQCMLEQLFLDQTFNITTQSMNQLSLLHPSEINE
                     IDSTIFKRLPNINEGKTANFLYNRFFK*"
                     /total_prot_seq="MDLTSYRRVASSALKVSGRLKAIASYAQQRIWLHEQLYFDRM
                     SSSLAIYNILLPLRIKCGSLSVEHVRLAILAVLEKHKVLRTAVRFNAETNQLEQEVQSL
                     SHDVYSFEHTRNVCSAEQLDAMLTAETVTNYFDVEKGKVLRCHLIQINNENESVNLHSG
                     DLLLFTVHHIAFDNTSLRLFTLAFAEACGQLESVQPPNKSPQYVDFTLYEQSLVQSSGA
                     ERTRQFWTLLLQDYDWTKTFILPVNSSQITTTVRSGRGYSIAFNLNADLVQAQMAFAAL
                     HNISMFQLYLACYYVFLFKLSSVQDLCVAGTFNNRPLAEMKSMIGMFANTIPYRININP
                     DGSFQKLAEQVQHLCLSILNHAYLPYQQILGVQANERYPMPQTFFHYESLVSSTTYSTT
                     AEIPTNNKNGTVFDIYYDRDRSHGNGIALFDMTLAVSHDHHGKATECFLECSADLFPNE
                     IYVKQMVDRFQCMLEQLFLDQTFNITTQSMNQLSLLHPSEINEIDSTIFKRLPNINEGK
                     TANFLYNRFFK*"
                     /DNA="GCTTCATATGCTCAACAACGTATTTGGCTTCATGAGCAACTCTATTTTGATCG
                     AATGTCTTCTTCCTTAGCAATCTACAATATTCTTCTCCCATTAAGAATCAAATGTGGCT
                     CGCTGTCAGTAGAACATGTCCGACTCGCTATACTTGCAGTGCTTGAAAAGCATAAAGTT
                     CTTCGAACGGCTGTTCGTTTTAATGCGGAAACAAATCAACTCGAACAAGAAGTACAATC
                     ACTCAGTCATGATGTTTATTCGTTTGAACATACCCGAAATGTATGTTCAGCCGAACAAC
                     TGGATGCAATGCTCACGGCTGAAACAGTAACCAACTACTTTGATGTAGAAAAGGGCAAA
                     GTATTACGTTGTCATTTAATACAAATCAATAACGAGAATGAATCTGTAAATCTTCACTC
                     AGGAGATCTTCTTCTATTCACTGTTCATCATATTGCTTTTGATAATACTTCACTGCGAT
                     TATTTACTCTGGCCTTTGCCGAAGCATGCGGTCAATTAGAATCTGTACAGCCACCAAAC
                     AAATCACCACAATATGTTGACTTCACTCTTTATGAACAATCTTTAGTGCAATCATCGGG
                     TGCCGAACGAACACGCCAGTTCTGGACATTATTGCTTCAGGATTATGATTGGACTAAAA
                     CATTTATATTACCGGTTAACAGCTCACAGATCACAACAACTGTTCGCTCTGGACGTGGC
                     TATTCAATCGCATTTAATCTGAATGCTGATTTAGTACAAGCACAGATGGCATTTGCTGC
                     ACTTCACAATATTTCTATGTTTCAATTATATCTCGCTTGCTATTACGTGTTTCTTTTCA
                     AATTAAGTTCAGTACAAGATCTATGTGTTGCCGGTACGTTCAATAATCGTCCTTTGGCA
                     GAAATGAAATCGATGATTGGAATGTTTGCAAATACGATACCCTATCGAATCAATATT"
                     /domain_id=14
     CDS             10703..11191
                     /note="ID=1_6;partial=00;start_type=ATG;rbs_motif=None;rbs_
                     spacer=None;gc_cont=0.237;conf=99.99;score=38.69;cscore=34.
                     86;sscore=3.82;rscore=-1.19;uscore=0.80;tscore=4.21;"
                     /locus_tag="AVAG00591_-_gene_g48151.t1_6"
                     /strand="1"
                     /translation="MPFLFHIESGSLSVERLRQAFQLVIIKHKALRTALYFDNDKQQLM
                     QQIVKSKDNEEYFTFNESTLIKNDEDLMKIMHDERGNPYNFNLEQGVVCRLHIVYENLK
                     NDNLIKGDSIIFNFHHALFDFPSMYIFHSDLNSAYTNGCLEYNDEIQLRYLDCKLYID*
                     "
     BGC_Domain      10712..11125
                     /type="C_NRPS"
                     /locus_tag="AVAG00591_-_gene_g48151.t1_6"
                     /detection_type="HMMER3 PFAM SEED"
                     /bitscore="60.0"
                     /evalue="3.4e-19"
                     /strand=1
                     /translation="LFHIESGSLSVERLRQAFQLVIIKHKALRTALYFDNDKQQLMQQI
                     VKSKDNEEYFTFNESTLIKNDEDLMKIMHDERGNPYNFNLEQGVVCRLHIVYENLKNDN
                     LIKGDSIIFNFHHALFDFPSMYIFHSDLNSAYTN"
                     /prot_start=3
                     /prot_end=141
                     /overlap_start="MPF"
                     /overlap_end="GCLEYNDEIQLRYLDCKLYID*"
                     /total_prot_seq="MPFLFHIESGSLSVERLRQAFQLVIIKHKALRTALYFDNDKQ
                     QLMQQIVKSKDNEEYFTFNESTLIKNDEDLMKIMHDERGNPYNFNLEQGVVCRLHIVYE
                     NLKNDNLIKGDSIIFNFHHALFDFPSMYIFHSDLNSAYTNGCLEYNDEIQLRYLDCKLY
                     ID*"
                     /DNA="CTATTTCATATTGAAAGTGGTTCATTATCTGTTGAAAGATTACGACAAGCTTT
                     TCAATTAGTAATTATTAAACATAAAGCTTTACGGACTGCCCTTTATTTTGATAATGATA
                     AACAACAATTAATGCAACAAATTGTTAAATCAAAAGATAATGAAGAATATTTTACATTT
                     AATGAATCGACATTGATTAAAAATGATGAAGATCTTATGAAAATAATGCATGATGAACG
                     AGGTAATCCTTATAATTTTAATCTTGAACAAGGAGTTGTTTGTCGTTTACATATTGTTT
                     ATGAAAATTTAAAAAATGATAATCTTATAAAAGGTGATTCAATAATATTTAATTTTCAT
                     CATGCTTTATTTGATTTTCCATCAATGTATATATTTCATTCTGATCTTAATTCTGCATA
                     TACAAAT"
                     /domain_id=15
     CDS             11247..12584
                     /note="ID=1_7;partial=00;start_type=ATG;rbs_motif=GGA/GAG/A
                     GG;rbs_spacer=5-10bp;gc_cont=0.213;conf=100.00;score=149.21
                     ;cscore=141.13;sscore=8.08;rscore=0.92;uscore=2.28;tscore=4
                     .21;"
                     /locus_tag="AVAG00591_-_gene_g48151.t1_7"
                     /strand="1"
                     /translation="MTIANNYWFEMLHDYDINRSLALPFDHHRISNEQRTGRGISISFD
                     FNEDLSKHFLLFSINNNITIEQLSLACYFIFLFKLTNEEEDDLCIGMNIKGRYKDELQS
                     IIGMFVNAIPLRLQHINPYISFSYFIQRVQEMIINSMKMSYFPLQRILNQHSNNEIRLE
                     SFLDTSFEYETNETKFNKEHINIEEMKLSLVPYSLNIKTNEIVSKFDFSLRILHNKTNE
                     QFTCEINASLDLFNQKTIDLISQRFHILLQQLFLFSTFNLINQPIVELSLLLSDDIQTI
                     QSINYNNNNNTNEMSFKSLDKVHYEFIKQTLYHPQKISICLEEQSLTYAELLNKVYQLM
                     NYINKQNYSNKIICQCVERSIEMIIGQLAIITLGSSYCALSPDDPPTRLSNLVTQTNSS
                     FVLVHSATENHFNNHQNIINIQNYLFDNTINNNNNIDFNLSLNDIA*"
     BGC_Domain      11262..11600
                     /type="C_NRPS"
                     /locus_tag="AVAG00591_-_gene_g48151.t1_7"
                     /detection_type="HMMER3 PFAM SEED"
                     /bitscore="46.3"
                     /evalue="4.8e-15"
                     /strand=1
                     /translation="NYWFEMLHDYDINRSLALPFDHHRISNEQRTGRGISISFDFNEDL
                     SKHFLLFSINNNITIEQLSLACYFIFLFKLTNEEEDDLCIGMNIKGRYKDELQSIIGMF
                     VNAIPLRLQ"
                     /prot_start=5
                     /prot_end=118
                     /overlap_start="MTIAN"
                     /overlap_end="HINPYISFSYFIQRVQEMIINSMKMSYFPLQRILNQHSNNEIRLE
                     SFLDTSFEYETNETKFNKEHINIEEMKLSLVPYSLNIKTNEIVSKFDFSLRILHNKTNE
                     QFTCEINASLDLFNQKTIDLISQRFHILLQQLFLFSTFNLINQPIVELSLLLSDDIQTI
                     QSINYNNNNNTNEMSFKSLDKVHYEFIKQTLYHPQKISICLEEQSLTYAELLNKVYQLM
                     NYINKQNYSNKIICQCVERSIEMIIGQLAIITLGSSYCALSPDDPPTRLSNLVTQTNSS
                     FVLVHSATENHFNNHQNIINIQNYLFDNTINNNNNIDFNLSLNDIA*"
                     /total_prot_seq="MTIANNYWFEMLHDYDINRSLALPFDHHRISNEQRTGRGISI
                     SFDFNEDLSKHFLLFSINNNITIEQLSLACYFIFLFKLTNEEEDDLCIGMNIKGRYKDE
                     LQSIIGMFVNAIPLRLQHINPYISFSYFIQRVQEMIINSMKMSYFPLQRILNQHSNNEI
                     RLESFLDTSFEYETNETKFNKEHINIEEMKLSLVPYSLNIKTNEIVSKFDFSLRILHNK
                     TNEQFTCEINASLDLFNQKTIDLISQRFHILLQQLFLFSTFNLINQPIVELSLLLSDDI
                     QTIQSINYNNNNNTNEMSFKSLDKVHYEFIKQTLYHPQKISICLEEQSLTYAELLNKVY
                     QLMNYINKQNYSNKIICQCVERSIEMIIGQLAIITLGSSYCALSPDDPPTRLSNLVTQT
                     NSSFVLVHSATENHFNNHQNIINIQNYLFDNTINNNNNIDFNLSLNDIA*"
                     /DNA="AATTATTGGTTTGAAATGTTACATGATTATGATATAAATCGTTCATTAGCATT
                     ACCATTTGATCATCATCGTATTTCTAATGAACAAAGAACAGGACGTGGAATATCAATAT
                     CATTTGATTTTAATGAAGATCTTTCAAAACATTTTCTTTTATTTAGTATAAATAATAAT
                     ATAACAATTGAACAATTATCACTTGCTTGTTATTTTATTTTCTTATTTAAATTAACAAA
                     TGAAGAAGAAGATGATCTTTGTATTGGAATGAATATAAAAGGAAGATATAAAGATGAAT
                     TACAATCAATTATTGGAATGTTTGTTAATGCAATTCCATTACGTCTTCAA"
                     /domain_id=16
     BGC_Domain      12183..12476
                     /type="A_NRPS"
                     /locus_tag="AVAG00591_-_gene_g48151.t1_7"
                     /detection_type="HMMER3 PFAM SEED"
                     /bitscore="50.5"
                     /evalue="1.9e-16"
                     /strand=1
                     /translation="YHPQKISICLEEQSLTYAELLNKVYQLMNYINKQNYSNKIICQCV
                     ERSIEMIIGQLAIITLGSSYCALSPDDPPTRLSNLVTQTNSSFVLVHSATENH"
                     /prot_start=312
                     /prot_end=410
                     /overlap_start="MTIANNYWFEMLHDYDINRSLALPFDHHRISNEQRTGRGISIS
                     FDFNEDLSKHFLLFSINNNITIEQLSLACYFIFLFKLTNEEEDDLCIGMNIKGRYKDEL
                     QSIIGMFVNAIPLRLQHINPYISFSYFIQRVQEMIINSMKMSYFPLQRILNQHSNNEIR
                     LESFLDTSFEYETNETKFNKEHINIEEMKLSLVPYSLNIKTNEIVSKFDFSLRILHNKT
                     NEQFTCEINASLDLFNQKTIDLISQRFHILLQQLFLFSTFNLINQPIVELSLLLSDDIQ
                     TIQSINYNNNNNTNEMSFKSLDKVHYEFIKQTL"
                     /overlap_end="FNNHQNIINIQNYLFDNTINNNNNIDFNLSLNDIA*"
                     /total_prot_seq="MTIANNYWFEMLHDYDINRSLALPFDHHRISNEQRTGRGISI
                     SFDFNEDLSKHFLLFSINNNITIEQLSLACYFIFLFKLTNEEEDDLCIGMNIKGRYKDE
                     LQSIIGMFVNAIPLRLQHINPYISFSYFIQRVQEMIINSMKMSYFPLQRILNQHSNNEI
                     RLESFLDTSFEYETNETKFNKEHINIEEMKLSLVPYSLNIKTNEIVSKFDFSLRILHNK
                     TNEQFTCEINASLDLFNQKTIDLISQRFHILLQQLFLFSTFNLINQPIVELSLLLSDDI
                     QTIQSINYNNNNNTNEMSFKSLDKVHYEFIKQTLYHPQKISICLEEQSLTYAELLNKVY
                     QLMNYINKQNYSNKIICQCVERSIEMIIGQLAIITLGSSYCALSPDDPPTRLSNLVTQT
                     NSSFVLVHSATENHFNNHQNIINIQNYLFDNTINNNNNIDFNLSLNDIA*"
                     /DNA="TATCATCCACAAAAGATTTCAATTTGTTTAGAAGAACAATCATTAACTTATGC
                     AGAATTACTTAATAAAGTTTATCAATTAATGAATTATATTAATAAACAAAATTATTCAA
                     ATAAAATTATTTGTCAATGTGTTGAACGTAGTATTGAAATGATTATTGGTCAATTAGCA
                     ATAATTACTTTAGGTTCTTCTTATTGTGCATTATCACCTGATGATCCTCCTACTCGTTT
                     ATCTAATCTTGTAACACAAACAAACTCATCATTTGTTCTTGTTCATTCAGCTACTGAAA
                     ATCAT"
                     /domain_id=17
     CDS             12740..13144
                     /note="ID=1_8;partial=00;start_type=GTG;rbs_motif=None;rbs_
                     spacer=None;gc_cont=0.363;conf=97.60;score=16.11;cscore=18.
                     79;sscore=-2.67;rscore=-1.19;uscore=1.63;tscore=-3.12;"
                     /locus_tag="AVAG00591_-_gene_g48151.t1_8"
                     /strand="1"
                     /translation="MFLQVQITHRNFSSCISSFQHLSIITSRDVVVQMAQCSFDVHVKE
                     CLGTMMLGATLVLLRPHGYMDFNYLSSTIQQHKVTFFSVVPTMMTVLFEHLVDNDQVDR
                     LSTVRSLGFLGMFLFFLLKHTEVSSFFPLS*"
     BGC_Domain      12752..13075
                     /type="A_NRPS"
                     /locus_tag="AVAG00591_-_gene_g48151.t1_8"
                     /detection_type="HMMER3 PFAM SEED"
                     /bitscore="50.9"
                     /evalue="1.5e-16"
                     /strand=1
                     /translation="VQITHRNFSSCISSFQHLSIITSRDVVVQMAQCSFDVHVKECLGT
                     MMLGATLVLLRPHGYMDFNYLSSTIQQHKVTFFSVVPTMMTVLFEHLVDNDQVDRLSTV
                     RSLG"
                     /prot_start=4
                     /prot_end=112
                     /overlap_start="MFLQ"
                     /overlap_end="FLGMFLFFLLKHTEVSSFFPLS*"
                     /total_prot_seq="MFLQVQITHRNFSSCISSFQHLSIITSRDVVVQMAQCSFDVH
                     VKECLGTMMLGATLVLLRPHGYMDFNYLSSTIQQHKVTFFSVVPTMMTVLFEHLVDNDQ
                     VDRLSTVRSLGFLGMFLFFLLKHTEVSSFFPLS*"
                     /DNA="GTTCAAATTACACATCGGAATTTTTCTTCATGTATCTCTTCTTTTCAACACTT
                     AAGTATAATTACCAGTCGTGATGTGGTTGTTCAAATGGCTCAATGCTCTTTTGATGTTC
                     ATGTGAAAGAATGCCTTGGCACAATGATGTTAGGCGCTACCCTCGTTCTTTTACGTCCA
                     CACGGTTATATGGATTTTAATTACTTATCAAGTACCATACAGCAACATAAAGTCACTTT
                     CTTTTCCGTTGTTCCAACAATGATGACAGTCTTGTTTGAACATCTCGTTGATAATGATC
                     AAGTAGATCGTTTATCTACTGTACGATCATTGGGC"
                     /domain_id=18
     CDS             13177..14145
                     /note="ID=1_9;partial=00;start_type=ATG;rbs_motif=None;rbs_
                     spacer=None;gc_cont=0.323;conf=100.00;score=113.58;cscore=1
                     09.59;sscore=3.99;rscore=-1.19;uscore=0.05;tscore=4.21;"
                     /locus_tag="AVAG00591_-_gene_g48151.t1_9"
                     /strand="1"
                     /translation="MIEYFGESDINFYNLYGPAECTLTSVYHHITNEDIKSGVIPIGIP
                     FPGMQAQILDQYYQPVIPGHVGELYLDGIQRFPGYYDRDDLTQRVLIGSFYRTGDLVSQ
                     NSITGNIYYLGRQDFQVKLRGQRIELAEIERCLLEIVSACVVIKHDEYLVAYVQGRDID
                     LDTLRNHCQSRLPPFMIPSIFIVMESFPLNKSGKLDRQMLPKPTELPTISSNDLIELNT
                     DMEIEIHKLWCEILKCDVPASKTSNFFSVGGHSMLLMQLYHRYQTLFMFDSKTISITSF
                     FRQSTIGEHAKLLEGVADTVTSHKITSWLPLHINEGKSYYV*"
     BGC_Domain      13198..13551
                     /type="A_NRPS"
                     /locus_tag="AVAG00591_-_gene_g48151.t1_9"
                     /detection_type="HMMER3 PFAM SEED"
                     /bitscore="96.2"
                     /evalue="2.4e-30"
                     /strand=1
                     /translation="SDINFYNLYGPAECTLTSVYHHITNEDIKSGVIPIGIPFPGMQAQ
                     ILDQYYQPVIPGHVGELYLDGIQRFPGYYDRDDLTQRVLIGSFYRTGDLVSQNSITGNI
                     YYLGRQDFQVKLRG"
                     /prot_start=7
                     /prot_end=125
                     /overlap_start="MIEYFGE"
                     /overlap_end="QRIELAEIERCLLEIVSACVVIKHDEYLVAYVQGRDIDLDTLRNH
                     CQSRLPPFMIPSIFIVMESFPLNKSGKLDRQMLPKPTELPTISSNDLIELNTDMEIEIH
                     KLWCEILKCDVPASKTSNFFSVGGHSMLLMQLYHRYQTLFMFDSKTISITSFFRQSTIG
                     EHAKLLEGVADTVTSHKITSWLPLHINEGKSYYV*"
                     /total_prot_seq="MIEYFGESDINFYNLYGPAECTLTSVYHHITNEDIKSGVIPI
                     GIPFPGMQAQILDQYYQPVIPGHVGELYLDGIQRFPGYYDRDDLTQRVLIGSFYRTGDL
                     VSQNSITGNIYYLGRQDFQVKLRGQRIELAEIERCLLEIVSACVVIKHDEYLVAYVQGR
                     DIDLDTLRNHCQSRLPPFMIPSIFIVMESFPLNKSGKLDRQMLPKPTELPTISSNDLIE
                     LNTDMEIEIHKLWCEILKCDVPASKTSNFFSVGGHSMLLMQLYHRYQTLFMFDSKTISI
                     TSFFRQSTIGEHAKLLEGVADTVTSHKITSWLPLHINEGKSYYV*"
                     /DNA="TCCGATATCAATTTTTACAATTTGTATGGTCCAGCTGAATGTACACTTACATC
                     AGTCTATCACCACATAACCAACGAAGATATTAAAAGTGGTGTGATTCCTATTGGTATTC
                     CATTTCCTGGCATGCAAGCACAAATTCTCGATCAATATTATCAACCAGTTATTCCTGGT
                     CATGTCGGAGAATTATATTTAGATGGTATACAACGTTTTCCTGGTTATTATGATCGAGA
                     TGATTTGACTCAACGAGTTCTTATTGGATCATTTTATCGTACCGGTGATCTTGTTAGTC
                     AAAATTCAATAACTGGCAATATATATTATCTGGGAAGACAAGATTTTCAAGTAAAACTA
                     CGTGGA"
                     /domain_id=19
     BGC_Domain      13855..14061
                     /type="PCP"
                     /locus_tag="AVAG00591_-_gene_g48151.t1_9"
                     /detection_type="HMMER3 PFAM SEED"
                     /bitscore="40.2"
                     /evalue="3.5e-13"
                     /strand=1
                     /translation="EIHKLWCEILKCDVPASKTSNFFSVGGHSMLLMQLYHRYQTLFMF
                     DSKTISITSFFRQSTIGEHAKLLE"
                     /prot_start=226
                     /prot_end=295
                     /overlap_start="MIEYFGESDINFYNLYGPAECTLTSVYHHITNEDIKSGVIPIG
                     IPFPGMQAQILDQYYQPVIPGHVGELYLDGIQRFPGYYDRDDLTQRVLIGSFYRTGDLV
                     SQNSITGNIYYLGRQDFQVKLRGQRIELAEIERCLLEIVSACVVIKHDEYLVAYVQGRD
                     IDLDTLRNHCQSRLPPFMIPSIFIVMESFPLNKSGKLDRQMLPKPTELPTISSNDLIEL
                     NTDMEI"
                     /overlap_end="GVADTVTSHKITSWLPLHINEGKSYYV*"
                     /total_prot_seq="MIEYFGESDINFYNLYGPAECTLTSVYHHITNEDIKSGVIPI
                     GIPFPGMQAQILDQYYQPVIPGHVGELYLDGIQRFPGYYDRDDLTQRVLIGSFYRTGDL
                     VSQNSITGNIYYLGRQDFQVKLRGQRIELAEIERCLLEIVSACVVIKHDEYLVAYVQGR
                     DIDLDTLRNHCQSRLPPFMIPSIFIVMESFPLNKSGKLDRQMLPKPTELPTISSNDLIE
                     LNTDMEIEIHKLWCEILKCDVPASKTSNFFSVGGHSMLLMQLYHRYQTLFMFDSKTISI
                     TSFFRQSTIGEHAKLLEGVADTVTSHKITSWLPLHINEGKSYYV*"
                     /DNA="GAGATACATAAATTATGGTGTGAAATACTTAAATGTGATGTTCCTGCCTCTAA
                     AACAAGTAATTTCTTTTCTGTGGGTGGTCATTCAATGCTTCTTATGCAACTCTATCATC
                     GTTATCAAACTTTATTCATGTTTGATAGTAAAACCATTTCAATAACTTCTTTCTTTCGT
                     CAATCAACCATTGGTGAACATGCTAAGTTATTAGAA"
                     /domain_id=20
     BGC_Domain      13858..14052
                     /type="ACP"
                     /locus_tag="AVAG00591_-_gene_g48151.t1_9"
                     /detection_type="HMMER3 PFAM SEED"
                     /bitscore="17.8"
                     /evalue="4.2e-06"
                     /strand=1
                     /translation="IHKLWCEILKCDVPASKTSNFFSVGGHSMLLMQLYHRYQTLFMFD
                     SKTISITSFFRQSTIGEHAK"
                     /prot_start=227
                     /prot_end=292
                     /overlap_start="MIEYFGESDINFYNLYGPAECTLTSVYHHITNEDIKSGVIPIG
                     IPFPGMQAQILDQYYQPVIPGHVGELYLDGIQRFPGYYDRDDLTQRVLIGSFYRTGDLV
                     SQNSITGNIYYLGRQDFQVKLRGQRIELAEIERCLLEIVSACVVIKHDEYLVAYVQGRD
                     IDLDTLRNHCQSRLPPFMIPSIFIVMESFPLNKSGKLDRQMLPKPTELPTISSNDLIEL
                     NTDMEIE"
                     /overlap_end="LLEGVADTVTSHKITSWLPLHINEGKSYYV*"
                     /total_prot_seq="MIEYFGESDINFYNLYGPAECTLTSVYHHITNEDIKSGVIPI
                     GIPFPGMQAQILDQYYQPVIPGHVGELYLDGIQRFPGYYDRDDLTQRVLIGSFYRTGDL
                     VSQNSITGNIYYLGRQDFQVKLRGQRIELAEIERCLLEIVSACVVIKHDEYLVAYVQGR
                     DIDLDTLRNHCQSRLPPFMIPSIFIVMESFPLNKSGKLDRQMLPKPTELPTISSNDLIE
                     LNTDMEIEIHKLWCEILKCDVPASKTSNFFSVGGHSMLLMQLYHRYQTLFMFDSKTISI
                     TSFFRQSTIGEHAKLLEGVADTVTSHKITSWLPLHINEGKSYYV*"
                     /DNA="ATACATAAATTATGGTGTGAAATACTTAAATGTGATGTTCCTGCCTCTAAAAC
                     AAGTAATTTCTTTTCTGTGGGTGGTCATTCAATGCTTCTTATGCAACTCTATCATCGTT
                     ATCAAACTTTATTCATGTTTGATAGTAAAACCATTTCAATAACTTCTTTCTTTCGTCAA
                     TCAACCATTGGTGAACATGCTAAG"
                     /domain_id=21
     CDS             14267..15865
                     /note="ID=1_10;partial=00;start_type=GTG;rbs_motif=None;rbs
                     _spacer=None;gc_cont=0.311;conf=100.00;score=138.16;cscore=
                     144.28;sscore=-6.12;rscore=-1.19;uscore=-1.81;tscore=-3.12;
                     "
                     /locus_tag="AVAG00591_-_gene_g48151.t1_10"
                     /strand="1"
                     /translation="MGIYNELNVLKIASGTVSIARLRQAFRHVIRKHMTLRTSLALEYV
                     QTGLTQRITQIHHTFDFAPTQIFDNDNHLHCLLRETSHNPNLFDLRDGHVLYCQLFRKR
                     ISNDSSNDELLFAHDLILIAFHHITFDRNSRQIFLQDLSLAYNDNDLLPTDDNTLQYID
                     YSVYERQMDMTLSGEFWKTQLDGYDLENKLVIPFDRHRLPNDERSGKASVAQITFDHQL
                     SQSFLNYASTSNVTPFQLGLATFYAFLFKLSNGQQDLCIGSVNANRYRTELQDIIGMFV
                     ATLPYRIQLDSSHSFKQLVQQVRNLCLSILEHSHYPLQYIIGNQHSPAFLEIMYDFITI
                     SSNNEQINLDGSILEPISLDKDDFVAKFDLMLSFTQKSSNEISCSLICSQDRYDQSTVE
                     ILLERFSHLLSQLFDSSISSIEEQLSLYKLSIILPKEQIIIDTMKNHDINRSAAPKLTI
                     PQLFCQQVMDHPQKIAVELDEQMLSYNELYFYVQELSSMLIDINDVKEGDIVCQCVERS
                     ISMVKQRFHMKIVDF*"
     BGC_Domain      14273..15139
                     /type="C_NRPS"
                     /locus_tag="AVAG00591_-_gene_g48151.t1_10"
                     /detection_type="HMMER3 PFAM SEED"
                     /bitscore="145.2"
                     /evalue="3.6e-45"
                     /strand=1
                     /translation="IYNELNVLKIASGTVSIARLRQAFRHVIRKHMTLRTSLALEYVQT
                     GLTQRITQIHHTFDFAPTQIFDNDNHLHCLLRETSHNPNLFDLRDGHVLYCQLFRKRIS
                     NDSSNDELLFAHDLILIAFHHITFDRNSRQIFLQDLSLAYNDNDLLPTDDNTLQYIDYS
                     VYERQMDMTLSGEFWKTQLDGYDLENKLVIPFDRHRLPNDERSGKASVAQITFDHQLSQ
                     SFLNYASTSNVTPFQLGLATFYAFLFKLSNGQQDLCIGSVNANRYRTELQDIIGMFVAT
                     LPYRIQLD"
                     /prot_start=2
                     /prot_end=291
                     /overlap_start="MG"
                     /overlap_end="SSHSFKQLVQQVRNLCLSILEHSHYPLQYIIGNQHSPAFLEIMYD
                     FITISSNNEQINLDGSILEPISLDKDDFVAKFDLMLSFTQKSSNEISCSLICSQDRYDQ
                     STVEILLERFSHLLSQLFDSSISSIEEQLSLYKLSIILPKEQIIIDTMKNHDINRSAAP
                     KLTIPQLFCQQVMDHPQKIAVELDEQMLSYNELYFYVQELSSMLIDINDVKEGDIVCQC
                     VERSISMVKQRFHMKIVDF*"
                     /total_prot_seq="MGIYNELNVLKIASGTVSIARLRQAFRHVIRKHMTLRTSLAL
                     EYVQTGLTQRITQIHHTFDFAPTQIFDNDNHLHCLLRETSHNPNLFDLRDGHVLYCQLF
                     RKRISNDSSNDELLFAHDLILIAFHHITFDRNSRQIFLQDLSLAYNDNDLLPTDDNTLQ
                     YIDYSVYERQMDMTLSGEFWKTQLDGYDLENKLVIPFDRHRLPNDERSGKASVAQITFD
                     HQLSQSFLNYASTSNVTPFQLGLATFYAFLFKLSNGQQDLCIGSVNANRYRTELQDIIG
                     MFVATLPYRIQLDSSHSFKQLVQQVRNLCLSILEHSHYPLQYIIGNQHSPAFLEIMYDF
                     ITISSNNEQINLDGSILEPISLDKDDFVAKFDLMLSFTQKSSNEISCSLICSQDRYDQS
                     TVEILLERFSHLLSQLFDSSISSIEEQLSLYKLSIILPKEQIIIDTMKNHDINRSAAPK
                     LTIPQLFCQQVMDHPQKIAVELDEQMLSYNELYFYVQELSSMLIDINDVKEGDIVCQCV
                     ERSISMVKQRFHMKIVDF*"
                     /DNA="ATCTACAACGAACTCAATGTCTTGAAGATAGCCAGCGGCACAGTATCCATCGC
                     TCGTCTTAGACAAGCTTTTCGACATGTAATAAGAAAACATATGACGCTGCGAACTTCGC
                     TTGCTCTCGAATACGTTCAAACGGGTCTTACACAACGCATCACGCAAATACACCATACG
                     TTCGATTTTGCACCAACACAAATATTCGATAATGACAATCATCTTCATTGTCTTCTTCG
                     AGAAACTAGTCATAATCCAAACTTATTTGATTTGAGAGATGGACATGTATTGTATTGTC
                     AACTTTTTCGAAAACGAATTTCAAACGACAGTTCTAACGATGAATTACTCTTCGCTCAT
                     GATCTTATTCTTATAGCTTTTCACCATATCACTTTTGATAGAAATTCCCGCCAAATCTT
                     CTTACAAGATCTTTCTCTTGCATATAATGATAATGATCTATTACCAACGGATGATAACA
                     CTTTACAATATATTGATTATTCAGTATATGAACGTCAAATGGATATGACATTATCAGGT
                     GAATTTTGGAAAACACAACTCGATGGCTATGATTTAGAGAATAAATTGGTTATACCATT
                     CGATCGACATCGATTACCTAATGATGAACGATCAGGAAAAGCTTCAGTTGCTCAAATTA
                     CATTCGATCATCAACTTTCACAATCATTTCTAAATTATGCTTCAACATCAAATGTAACA
                     CCATTTCAACTTGGTCTTGCTACATTCTATGCATTTCTTTTCAAATTAAGTAATGGTCA
                     ACAAGATCTATGTATTGGTAGTGTTAATGCAAATCGATATCGAACTGAATTACAAGATA
                     TTATTGGAATGTTTGTTGCTACACTTCCTTATCGTATTCAACTAGAT"
                     /domain_id=22
     CDS             15911..16204
                     /note="ID=1_11;partial=00;start_type=ATG;rbs_motif=None;rbs
                     _spacer=None;gc_cont=0.347;conf=99.30;score=21.58;cscore=19
                     .03;sscore=2.55;rscore=-1.19;uscore=-1.25;tscore=4.21;"
                     /locus_tag="AVAG00591_-_gene_g48151.t1_11"
                     /strand="1"
                     /translation="MVGAVYCPLSPRDPQQRLEALVKETKSSVILVHNLTCEKFDMEYI
                     TMNIDILINVSCSVIDTSINHLLDITIKGDNIAYIIFTSGSTGIPKAVSSLY*"
     BGC_Domain      15914..16189
                     /type="A_NRPS"
                     /locus_tag="AVAG00591_-_gene_g48151.t1_11"
                     /detection_type="HMMER3 PFAM SEED"
                     /bitscore="50.2"
                     /evalue="2.4e-16"
                     /strand=1
                     /translation="VGAVYCPLSPRDPQQRLEALVKETKSSVILVHNLTCEKFDMEYIT
                     MNIDILINVSCSVIDTSINHLLDITIKGDNIAYIIFTSGSTGIPKAV"
                     /prot_start=1
                     /prot_end=93
                     /overlap_start="M"
                     /overlap_end="SSLY*"
                     /total_prot_seq="MVGAVYCPLSPRDPQQRLEALVKETKSSVILVHNLTCEKFDM
                     EYITMNIDILINVSCSVIDTSINHLLDITIKGDNIAYIIFTSGSTGIPKAVSSLY*"
                     /DNA="GTAGGTGCAGTCTATTGTCCACTATCACCCCGAGATCCTCAACAACGACTGGA
                     GGCACTGGTGAAGGAAACAAAAAGTAGTGTGATTCTTGTGCACAATTTGACTTGTGAAA
                     AATTTGATATGGAATATATCACTATGAATATTGATATTTTAATTAATGTCAGTTGCAGT
                     GTTATTGATACCAGTATCAATCATCTGTTGGATATTACGATAAAAGGTGATAATATCGC
                     TTATATTATTTTCACAAGTGGCTCAACAGGCATTCCTAAAGCAGTA"
                     /domain_id=23
     CDS             16283..16600
                     /note="ID=1_12;partial=00;start_type=TTG;rbs_motif=None;rbs
                     _spacer=None;gc_cont=0.374;conf=75.74;score=4.95;cscore=14.
                     29;sscore=-9.34;rscore=-1.19;uscore=0.94;tscore=-9.10;"
                     /locus_tag="AVAG00591_-_gene_g48151.t1_12"
                     /strand="1"
                     /translation="MVEVGTFNGKDTVLQMARCSFDIHVEDIVGTLLVGATLVMLRPSG
                     LMDFQYLCDVIIDKSITYINSVPSYLTSLCSYLETRFEDACWSRLRSLVCGGKYIMKEL
                     Y*"
     BGC_Domain      16301..16582
                     /type="A_NRPS"
                     /locus_tag="AVAG00591_-_gene_g48151.t1_12"
                     /detection_type="HMMER3 PFAM SEED"
                     /bitscore="46.8"
                     /evalue="2.5e-15"
                     /strand=1
                     /translation="FNGKDTVLQMARCSFDIHVEDIVGTLLVGATLVMLRPSGLMDFQY
                     LCDVIIDKSITYINSVPSYLTSLCSYLETRFEDACWSRLRSLVCGGKYI"
                     /prot_start=6
                     /prot_end=100
                     /overlap_start="MVEVGT"
                     /overlap_end="MKELY*"
                     /total_prot_seq="MVEVGTFNGKDTVLQMARCSFDIHVEDIVGTLLVGATLVMLR
                     PSGLMDFQYLCDVIIDKSITYINSVPSYLTSLCSYLETRFEDACWSRLRSLVCGGKYIM
                     KELY*"
                     /DNA="TTTAATGGAAAGGATACAGTATTACAAATGGCTCGATGTTCATTTGATATCCA
                     TGTTGAAGATATAGTGGGTACATTATTAGTTGGCGCAACATTAGTTATGCTTCGACCAA
                     GTGGTCTGATGGATTTTCAATATTTGTGTGATGTAATTATTGATAAGAGCATTACCTAT
                     ATAAATAGTGTACCAAGTTATCTCACGAGTCTATGCTCCTATCTGGAGACACGCTTTGA
                     AGATGCATGCTGGAGTCGATTACGATCGCTGGTTTGTGGCGGTAAGTATATA"
                     /domain_id=24
     CDS             16717..19275
                     /note="ID=1_13;partial=00;start_type=ATG;rbs_motif=None;rbs
                     _spacer=None;gc_cont=0.399;conf=99.99;score=234.67;cscore=2
                     32.57;sscore=2.10;rscore=-1.19;uscore=-0.92;tscore=4.21;"
                     /locus_tag="AVAG00591_-_gene_g48151.t1_13"
                     /strand="1"
                     /translation="MELICIYFIGEPLPIQLVHKLDKHLSSMTRSNDPCRIWNLYGPAE
                     VTLDCLYHNVDLMDEQSSVPVGRLLPGYQCIVVDDFLEPIYIGQEGELFVGGVGIFAGY
                     LRREDLNEQILININNQLFYRTGDLVRLNSDNLFYYVGRKDHQVKLHGQRIELGEIERC
                     LLDVSSDVSACVVVKWGSDHLVAYVQSIHINEEQLRNYCRSHLPPFMVPSMFIILEHLP
                     MSANGKLDRKLLPTPDIATLSLNSAMSGNDQQCTEPKNDIERRIHSLWCEILQCKQIST
                     TVNFFGIGGHSLLLIQIYHRYKIMFKFDTHAVNIAQMFQHSTIVDHACFIQQAQDTDRQ
                     EHEEEEEYNWLPLHIIQGQVSFAQERIFLDEQIRFGSQGNRMYGVRLAYGISNCTKPVS
                     IKRLRQAIQILITKHSALRTNIFLDVAGEVIQSAVPIIDSDELLFGFTVLHIDNHDMED
                     ISKMIHDSNLFNLNEGRVLHCHIVRQHSPSLQDDDDQLTTNDIILFHIHHSAFDGVSTS
                     IFMQDLSLAYNDNDLLPTDDNTLQYIDYSVYERQMDMTLSGEFWKTQLDGYDLENKLVI
                     PFDRHRLPNDERTGKASVAQITFDHQLXXXXXXXXXXXXXNYASTSNVTPFQLGLATFY
                     AFLFKLSNGQQDLCIGSVNANRYRTELQDIIGMFVATLPYRIQLDSSHSFKQLVQQVRN
                     LCLSILEHSHYPLQYIIGNQHSPAFLEIMYDFITISSNNQQINLDGSILEPISLDKDDF
                     VAKFDLMLSFTQKSSNEISCSLICSQDRYDQSTVEILXXXXXXXXXXXXXXXXXXXXXX
                     XXXXXXXXXXXXXXXXXXXXXXXXXXXXXXXXXHNYFVNK*"
     BGC_Domain      16732..17172
                     /type="A_NRPS"
                     /locus_tag="AVAG00591_-_gene_g48151.t1_13"
                     /detection_type="HMMER3 PFAM SEED"
                     /bitscore="107.8"
                     /evalue="7.1e-34"
                     /strand=1
                     /translation="IYFIGEPLPIQLVHKLDKHLSSMTRSNDPCRIWNLYGPAEVTLDC
                     LYHNVDLMDEQSSVPVGRLLPGYQCIVVDDFLEPIYIGQEGELFVGGVGIFAGYLRRED
                     LNEQILININNQLFYRTGDLVRLNSDNLFYYVGRKDHQVKLHG"
                     /prot_start=5
                     /prot_end=152
                     /overlap_start="MELIC"
                     /overlap_end="QRIELGEIERCLLDVSSDVSACVVVKWGSDHLVAYVQSIHINEEQ
                     LRNYCRSHLPPFMVPSMFIILEHLPMSANGKLDRKLLPTPDIATLSLNSAMSGNDQQCT
                     EPKNDIERRIHSLWCEILQCKQISTTVNFFGIGGHSLLLIQIYHRYKIMFKFDTHAVNI
                     AQMFQHSTIVDHACFIQQAQDTDRQEHEEEEEYNWLPLHIIQGQVSFAQERIFLDEQIR
                     FGSQGNRMYGVRLAYGISNCTKPVSIKRLRQAIQILITKHSALRTNIFLDVAGEVIQSA
                     VPIIDSDELLFGFTVLHIDNHDMEDISKMIHDSNLFNLNEGRVLHCHIVRQHSPSLQDD
                     DDQLTTNDIILFHIHHSAFDGVSTSIFMQDLSLAYNDNDLLPTDDNTLQYIDYSVYERQ
                     MDMTLSGEFWKTQLDGYDLENKLVIPFDRHRLPNDERTGKASVAQITFDHQLXXXXXXX
                     XXXXXXNYASTSNVTPFQLGLATFYAFLFKLSNGQQDLCIGSVNANRYRTELQDIIGMF
                     VATLPYRIQLDSSHSFKQLVQQVRNLCLSILEHSHYPLQYIIGNQHSPAFLEIMYDFIT
                     ISSNNQQINLDGSILEPISLDKDDFVAKFDLMLSFTQKSSNEISCSLICSQDRYDQSTV
                     EILXXXXXXXXXXXXXXXXXXXXXXXXXXXXXXXXXXXXXXXXXXXXXXXXXXXXXXXH
                     NYFVNK*"
                     /total_prot_seq="MELICIYFIGEPLPIQLVHKLDKHLSSMTRSNDPCRIWNLYG
                     PAEVTLDCLYHNVDLMDEQSSVPVGRLLPGYQCIVVDDFLEPIYIGQEGELFVGGVGIF
                     AGYLRREDLNEQILININNQLFYRTGDLVRLNSDNLFYYVGRKDHQVKLHGQRIELGEI
                     ERCLLDVSSDVSACVVVKWGSDHLVAYVQSIHINEEQLRNYCRSHLPPFMVPSMFIILE
                     HLPMSANGKLDRKLLPTPDIATLSLNSAMSGNDQQCTEPKNDIERRIHSLWCEILQCKQ
                     ISTTVNFFGIGGHSLLLIQIYHRYKIMFKFDTHAVNIAQMFQHSTIVDHACFIQQAQDT
                     DRQEHEEEEEYNWLPLHIIQGQVSFAQERIFLDEQIRFGSQGNRMYGVRLAYGISNCTK
                     PVSIKRLRQAIQILITKHSALRTNIFLDVAGEVIQSAVPIIDSDELLFGFTVLHIDNHD
                     MEDISKMIHDSNLFNLNEGRVLHCHIVRQHSPSLQDDDDQLTTNDIILFHIHHSAFDGV
                     STSIFMQDLSLAYNDNDLLPTDDNTLQYIDYSVYERQMDMTLSGEFWKTQLDGYDLENK
                     LVIPFDRHRLPNDERTGKASVAQITFDHQLXXXXXXXXXXXXXNYASTSNVTPFQLGLA
                     TFYAFLFKLSNGQQDLCIGSVNANRYRTELQDIIGMFVATLPYRIQLDSSHSFKQLVQQ
                     VRNLCLSILEHSHYPLQYIIGNQHSPAFLEIMYDFITISSNNQQINLDGSILEPISLDK
                     DDFVAKFDLMLSFTQKSSNEISCSLICSQDRYDQSTVEILXXXXXXXXXXXXXXXXXXX
                     XXXXXXXXXXXXXXXXXXXXXXXXXXXXXXXXXXXXHNYFVNK*"
                     /DNA="ATTTACTTTATAGGTGAACCTTTACCAATTCAATTAGTACATAAATTAGACAA
                     ACATTTATCATCAATGACACGATCAAATGATCCATGCCGCATATGGAATCTTTATGGCC
                     CAGCTGAGGTCACACTTGACTGTCTCTACCATAACGTTGATCTTATGGATGAACAAAGT
                     AGTGTTCCAGTTGGTCGTCTTTTACCTGGATATCAATGTATCGTTGTTGACGATTTCCT
                     AGAGCCGATCTATATTGGCCAAGAAGGAGAGCTATTCGTCGGAGGTGTTGGCATCTTTG
                     CTGGTTACCTTAGACGTGAGGATTTGAACGAACAAATATTAATCAATATCAACAATCAA
                     CTGTTCTATCGTACTGGTGATCTAGTTCGATTGAATAGTGACAATCTCTTCTATTATGT
                     CGGTCGAAAGGATCATCAAGTAAAACTTCATGGA"
                     /domain_id=25
     BGC_Domain      17503..17712
                     /type="PCP"
                     /locus_tag="AVAG00591_-_gene_g48151.t1_13"
                     /detection_type="HMMER3 PFAM SEED"
                     /bitscore="43.3"
                     /evalue="3.8e-14"
                     /strand=1
                     /translation="ERRIHSLWCEILQCKQISTTVNFFGIGGHSLLLIQIYHRYKIMFK
                     FDTHAVNIAQMFQHSTIVDHACFIQ"
                     /prot_start=262
                     /prot_end=332
                     /overlap_start="MELICIYFIGEPLPIQLVHKLDKHLSSMTRSNDPCRIWNLYGP
                     AEVTLDCLYHNVDLMDEQSSVPVGRLLPGYQCIVVDDFLEPIYIGQEGELFVGGVGIFA
                     GYLRREDLNEQILININNQLFYRTGDLVRLNSDNLFYYVGRKDHQVKLHGQRIELGEIE
                     RCLLDVSSDVSACVVVKWGSDHLVAYVQSIHINEEQLRNYCRSHLPPFMVPSMFIILEH
                     LPMSANGKLDRKLLPTPDIATLSLNSAMSGNDQQCTEPKNDI"
                     /overlap_end="QAQDTDRQEHEEEEEYNWLPLHIIQGQVSFAQERIFLDEQIRFGS
                     QGNRMYGVRLAYGISNCTKPVSIKRLRQAIQILITKHSALRTNIFLDVAGEVIQSAVPI
                     IDSDELLFGFTVLHIDNHDMEDISKMIHDSNLFNLNEGRVLHCHIVRQHSPSLQDDDDQ
                     LTTNDIILFHIHHSAFDGVSTSIFMQDLSLAYNDNDLLPTDDNTLQYIDYSVYERQMDM
                     TLSGEFWKTQLDGYDLENKLVIPFDRHRLPNDERTGKASVAQITFDHQLXXXXXXXXXX
                     XXXNYASTSNVTPFQLGLATFYAFLFKLSNGQQDLCIGSVNANRYRTELQDIIGMFVAT
                     LPYRIQLDSSHSFKQLVQQVRNLCLSILEHSHYPLQYIIGNQHSPAFLEIMYDFITISS
                     NNQQINLDGSILEPISLDKDDFVAKFDLMLSFTQKSSNEISCSLICSQDRYDQSTVEIL
                     XXXXXXXXXXXXXXXXXXXXXXXXXXXXXXXXXXXXXXXXXXXXXXXXXXXXXXXHNYF
                     VNK*"
                     /total_prot_seq="MELICIYFIGEPLPIQLVHKLDKHLSSMTRSNDPCRIWNLYG
                     PAEVTLDCLYHNVDLMDEQSSVPVGRLLPGYQCIVVDDFLEPIYIGQEGELFVGGVGIF
                     AGYLRREDLNEQILININNQLFYRTGDLVRLNSDNLFYYVGRKDHQVKLHGQRIELGEI
                     ERCLLDVSSDVSACVVVKWGSDHLVAYVQSIHINEEQLRNYCRSHLPPFMVPSMFIILE
                     HLPMSANGKLDRKLLPTPDIATLSLNSAMSGNDQQCTEPKNDIERRIHSLWCEILQCKQ
                     ISTTVNFFGIGGHSLLLIQIYHRYKIMFKFDTHAVNIAQMFQHSTIVDHACFIQQAQDT
                     DRQEHEEEEEYNWLPLHIIQGQVSFAQERIFLDEQIRFGSQGNRMYGVRLAYGISNCTK
                     PVSIKRLRQAIQILITKHSALRTNIFLDVAGEVIQSAVPIIDSDELLFGFTVLHIDNHD
                     MEDISKMIHDSNLFNLNEGRVLHCHIVRQHSPSLQDDDDQLTTNDIILFHIHHSAFDGV
                     STSIFMQDLSLAYNDNDLLPTDDNTLQYIDYSVYERQMDMTLSGEFWKTQLDGYDLENK
                     LVIPFDRHRLPNDERTGKASVAQITFDHQLXXXXXXXXXXXXXNYASTSNVTPFQLGLA
                     TFYAFLFKLSNGQQDLCIGSVNANRYRTELQDIIGMFVATLPYRIQLDSSHSFKQLVQQ
                     VRNLCLSILEHSHYPLQYIIGNQHSPAFLEIMYDFITISSNNQQINLDGSILEPISLDK
                     DDFVAKFDLMLSFTQKSSNEISCSLICSQDRYDQSTVEILXXXXXXXXXXXXXXXXXXX
                     XXXXXXXXXXXXXXXXXXXXXXXXXXXXXXXXXXXXHNYFVNK*"
                     /DNA="GAAAGACGCATTCATTCCCTTTGGTGTGAAATTTTGCAATGTAAACAAATATC
                     CACCACCGTCAATTTTTTTGGTATTGGTGGTCATTCGCTGCTTCTCATTCAAATCTATC
                     ATCGATATAAGATAATGTTTAAGTTTGACACTCATGCAGTTAACATTGCTCAAATGTTC
                     CAACATTCGACCATTGTCGATCATGCTTGTTTCATTCAA"
                     /domain_id=26
     BGC_Domain      17794..18756
                     /type="C_NRPS"
                     /locus_tag="AVAG00591_-_gene_g48151.t1_13"
                     /detection_type="HMMER3 PFAM SEED"
                     /bitscore="141.6"
                     /evalue="4.5e-44"
                     /strand=1
                     /translation="VSFAQERIFLDEQIRFGSQGNRMYGVRLAYGISNCTKPVSIKRLR
                     QAIQILITKHSALRTNIFLDVAGEVIQSAVPIIDSDELLFGFTVLHIDNHDMEDISKMI
                     HDSNLFNLNEGRVLHCHIVRQHSPSLQDDDDQLTTNDIILFHIHHSAFDGVSTSIFMQD
                     LSLAYNDNDLLPTDDNTLQYIDYSVYERQMDMTLSGEFWKTQLDGYDLENKLVIPFDRH
                     RLPNDERTGKASVAQITFDHQLXXXXXXXXXXXXXNYASTSNVTPFQLGLATFYAFLFK
                     LSNGQQDLCIGSVNANRYRTELQDIIGMFVATLPYRIQLD"
                     /prot_start=359
                     /prot_end=680
                     /overlap_start="MELICIYFIGEPLPIQLVHKLDKHLSSMTRSNDPCRIWNLYGP
                     AEVTLDCLYHNVDLMDEQSSVPVGRLLPGYQCIVVDDFLEPIYIGQEGELFVGGVGIFA
                     GYLRREDLNEQILININNQLFYRTGDLVRLNSDNLFYYVGRKDHQVKLHGQRIELGEIE
                     RCLLDVSSDVSACVVVKWGSDHLVAYVQSIHINEEQLRNYCRSHLPPFMVPSMFIILEH
                     LPMSANGKLDRKLLPTPDIATLSLNSAMSGNDQQCTEPKNDIERRIHSLWCEILQCKQI
                     STTVNFFGIGGHSLLLIQIYHRYKIMFKFDTHAVNIAQMFQHSTIVDHACFIQQAQDTD
                     RQEHEEEEEYNWLPLHIIQGQ"
                     /overlap_end="SSHSFKQLVQQVRNLCLSILEHSHYPLQYIIGNQHSPAFLEIMYD
                     FITISSNNQQINLDGSILEPISLDKDDFVAKFDLMLSFTQKSSNEISCSLICSQDRYDQ
                     STVEILXXXXXXXXXXXXXXXXXXXXXXXXXXXXXXXXXXXXXXXXXXXXXXXXXXXXX
                     XXHNYFVNK*"
                     /total_prot_seq="MELICIYFIGEPLPIQLVHKLDKHLSSMTRSNDPCRIWNLYG
                     PAEVTLDCLYHNVDLMDEQSSVPVGRLLPGYQCIVVDDFLEPIYIGQEGELFVGGVGIF
                     AGYLRREDLNEQILININNQLFYRTGDLVRLNSDNLFYYVGRKDHQVKLHGQRIELGEI
                     ERCLLDVSSDVSACVVVKWGSDHLVAYVQSIHINEEQLRNYCRSHLPPFMVPSMFIILE
                     HLPMSANGKLDRKLLPTPDIATLSLNSAMSGNDQQCTEPKNDIERRIHSLWCEILQCKQ
                     ISTTVNFFGIGGHSLLLIQIYHRYKIMFKFDTHAVNIAQMFQHSTIVDHACFIQQAQDT
                     DRQEHEEEEEYNWLPLHIIQGQVSFAQERIFLDEQIRFGSQGNRMYGVRLAYGISNCTK
                     PVSIKRLRQAIQILITKHSALRTNIFLDVAGEVIQSAVPIIDSDELLFGFTVLHIDNHD
                     MEDISKMIHDSNLFNLNEGRVLHCHIVRQHSPSLQDDDDQLTTNDIILFHIHHSAFDGV
                     STSIFMQDLSLAYNDNDLLPTDDNTLQYIDYSVYERQMDMTLSGEFWKTQLDGYDLENK
                     LVIPFDRHRLPNDERTGKASVAQITFDHQLXXXXXXXXXXXXXNYASTSNVTPFQLGLA
                     TFYAFLFKLSNGQQDLCIGSVNANRYRTELQDIIGMFVATLPYRIQLDSSHSFKQLVQQ
                     VRNLCLSILEHSHYPLQYIIGNQHSPAFLEIMYDFITISSNNQQINLDGSILEPISLDK
                     DDFVAKFDLMLSFTQKSSNEISCSLICSQDRYDQSTVEILXXXXXXXXXXXXXXXXXXX
                     XXXXXXXXXXXXXXXXXXXXXXXXXXXXXXXXXXXXHNYFVNK*"
                     /DNA="GTATCATTTGCACAAGAAAGAATTTTTCTTGATGAGCAAATTCGTTTCGGTTC
                     TCAAGGCAATCGTATGTATGGTGTGCGACTAGCCTATGGTATTTCGAATTGTACCAAAC
                     CTGTTTCCATCAAACGGCTACGTCAGGCAATTCAAATACTTATTACTAAGCATTCAGCG
                     TTACGCACAAATATTTTTCTTGATGTGGCAGGTGAAGTCATACAATCTGCAGTACCAAT
                     CATCGATTCAGACGAATTACTCTTTGGTTTCACCGTTCTTCACATCGATAACCATGATA
                     TGGAAGACATCTCCAAAATGATTCATGATTCAAATCTCTTCAATTTAAATGAAGGACGT
                     GTTCTTCATTGTCATATTGTTCGTCAACACTCACCTTCATTGCAAGATGATGATGATCA
                     ACTCACTACCAACGACATCATCTTATTTCATATTCATCATTCAGCATTTGATGGTGTAT
                     CAACATCAATTTTCATGCAAGATCTTTCTCTTGCATATAATGATAATGATCTATTACCA
                     ACGGATGATAACACTTTACAATATATTGATTATTCAGTATATGAACGTCAAATGGATAT
                     GACATTATCAGGTGAATTTTGGAAAACACAACTCGATGGCTATGATTTAGAGAATAAGT
                     TGGTTATACCATTTGATCGACATCGATTACCTAACGATGAACGAACAGGAAAAGCTTCA
                     GTTGCTCAAATTACATTTGATCATCAACTTTNNNNNNNNNNNNNNNNNNNNNNNNNNNN
                     NNNNNNNNNNAATTATGCTTCAACATCAAATGTAACACCATTTCAACTTGGTCTTGCTA
                     CATTCTATGCATTTCTTTTCAAATTAAGTAATGGTCAACAAGATCTATGTATTGGTAGT
                     GTTAATGCAAATCGATATCGAACTGAATTACAAGATATTATTGGAATGTTTGTTGCTAC
                     ACTTCCTTATCGTATTCAACTAGAT"
                     /domain_id=27
     CDS             19275..19475
                     /note="ID=1_14;partial=00;start_type=ATG;rbs_motif=None;rbs
                     _spacer=None;gc_cont=0.279;conf=98.87;score=19.45;cscore=14
                     .83;sscore=4.61;rscore=-1.50;uscore=-2.67;tscore=3.33;"
                     /locus_tag="AVAG00591_-_gene_g48151.t1_14"
                     /strand="1"
                     /translation="MDHPQKIAVELDEQMLSYNELYFYVQELSSMLIDINDVKEGDIVC
                     QCVERSISMVKQRFHMKIVDF*"
     BGC_Domain      19281..19439
                     /type="A_NRPS"
                     /locus_tag="AVAG00591_-_gene_g48151.t1_14"
                     /detection_type="HMMER3 PFAM SEED"
                     /bitscore="22.0"
                     /evalue="8.5e-08"
                     /strand=1
                     /translation="HPQKIAVELDEQMLSYNELYFYVQELSSMLIDINDVKEGDIVCQC
                     VERSISMV"
                     /prot_start=2
                     /prot_end=55
                     /overlap_start="MD"
                     /overlap_end="KQRFHMKIVDF*"
                     /total_prot_seq="MDHPQKIAVELDEQMLSYNELYFYVQELSSMLIDINDVKEGD
                     IVCQCVERSISMVKQRFHMKIVDF*"
                     /DNA="CATCCACAAAAGATAGCTGTTGAGCTTGACGAACAAATGTTAAGTTATAATGA
                     ATTATATTTTTATGTACAAGAATTATCAAGTATGCTGATAGATATAAATGATGTAAAAG
                     AAGGTGATATTGTATGTCAATGTGTAGAAAGAAGTATTTCAATGGTA"
                     /domain_id=28
     CDS             19521..19811
                     /note="ID=1_15;partial=00;start_type=ATG;rbs_motif=None;rbs
                     _spacer=None;gc_cont=0.378;conf=92.41;score=10.87;cscore=8.
                     32;sscore=2.55;rscore=-1.19;uscore=-1.25;tscore=4.21;"
                     /locus_tag="AVAG00591_-_gene_g48151.t1_15"
                     /strand="1"
                     /translation="MVGAVYCPLSPQDPKQRLQTLVKETRSHLVLVHSLTQSKLDADEI
                     TMNMDTTINVNRIMSDNDLDRLSCINVTTESIGYIIFTSGSTGIPKAVSVK*"
     BGC_Domain      19524..19805
                     /type="A_NRPS"
                     /locus_tag="AVAG00591_-_gene_g48151.t1_15"
                     /detection_type="HMMER3 PFAM SEED"
                     /bitscore="51.9"
                     /evalue="6.9e-17"
                     /strand=1
                     /translation="VGAVYCPLSPQDPKQRLQTLVKETRSHLVLVHSLTQSKLDADEIT
                     MNMDTTINVNRIMSDNDLDRLSCINVTTESIGYIIFTSGSTGIPKAVSV"
                     /prot_start=1
                     /prot_end=95
                     /overlap_start="M"
                     /overlap_end="K*"
                     /total_prot_seq="MVGAVYCPLSPQDPKQRLQTLVKETRSHLVLVHSLTQSKLDA
                     DEITMNMDTTINVNRIMSDNDLDRLSCINVTTESIGYIIFTSGSTGIPKAVSVK*"
                     /DNA="GTAGGTGCAGTCTATTGTCCACTATCACCGCAAGATCCAAAACAACGTCTGCA
                     GACTCTAGTGAAAGAAACTAGAAGTCATCTGGTTCTCGTCCATTCATTGACACAAAGCA
                     AACTTGATGCGGATGAAATCACGATGAACATGGACACAACAATAAATGTAAATAGAATA
                     ATGAGCGATAATGATCTTGATCGCCTGTCATGCATTAATGTAACAACCGAGAGTATTGG
                     TTATATTATTTTCACAAGTGGTTCTACAGGCATACCAAAAGCAGTTAGTGTT"
                     /domain_id=29
     CDS             19908..20219
                     /note="ID=1_16;partial=00;start_type=GTG;rbs_motif=None;rbs
                     _spacer=None;gc_cont=0.340;conf=86.05;score=7.92;cscore=10.
                     98;sscore=-3.06;rscore=-1.19;uscore=1.24;tscore=-3.12;"
                     /locus_tag="AVAG00591_-_gene_g48151.t1_16"
                     /strand="1"
                     /translation="MGVFSKNDTVLQTTKCSFDIHVEDLIGTFVIGASLVMMRPDGLMD
                     FPYLIDLVDSKKITYFNSVPSYLAALCLYLDRCLENVSLNHVRSICSGGKYKIIKDKT*
                     "
     BGC_Domain      19920..20192
                     /type="A_NRPS"
                     /locus_tag="AVAG00591_-_gene_g48151.t1_16"
                     /detection_type="HMMER3 PFAM SEED"
                     /bitscore="39.3"
                     /evalue="4.8e-13"
                     /strand=1
                     /translation="SKNDTVLQTTKCSFDIHVEDLIGTFVIGASLVMMRPDGLMDFPYL
                     IDLVDSKKITYFNSVPSYLAALCLYLDRCLENVSLNHVRSICSGGK"
                     /prot_start=4
                     /prot_end=95
                     /overlap_start="MGVF"
                     /overlap_end="YKIIKDKT*"
                     /total_prot_seq="MGVFSKNDTVLQTTKCSFDIHVEDLIGTFVIGASLVMMRPDG
                     LMDFPYLIDLVDSKKITYFNSVPSYLAALCLYLDRCLENVSLNHVRSICSGGKYKIIKD
                     KT*"
                     /DNA="AGCAAAAACGATACTGTACTGCAAACGACTAAATGTTCATTTGATATCCATGT
                     TGAAGATCTTATTGGAACATTTGTTATTGGTGCATCATTAGTCATGATGCGTCCAGATG
                     GTCTCATGGATTTTCCATACTTGATTGATTTAGTTGATAGCAAAAAAATAACATATTTC
                     AATAGTGTACCGAGTTATCTTGCAGCGTTGTGTTTATATCTTGATAGATGCTTGGAAAA
                     CGTCTCTTTAAATCATGTTCGGTCTATCTGCTCAGGTGGTAAG"
                     /domain_id=30
     CDS             20389..23157
                     /note="ID=1_17;partial=00;start_type=TTG;rbs_motif=None;rbs
                     _spacer=None;gc_cont=0.348;conf=99.99;score=226.99;cscore=2
                     36.52;sscore=-9.53;rscore=-1.19;uscore=0.75;tscore=-9.10;"
                     /locus_tag="AVAG00591_-_gene_g48151.t1_17"
                     /strand="1"
                     /translation="MIHHLNKHFASTSENRCHIWNLYGPAEITIGCTIQLVDATCEQST
                     IPIGSLIPGYRCVILDDFGEPVFVGQEGELLVTGVGVYAGYLGRDDLTKKALVHMHDEL
                     FYKTGDLVRADNNCVVHYVGRKDHQVKLHGQRIELGEIERCLRDASSDVLGSVVVKWGK
                     DHLIAYVQGYNLNTEQLRNYCRSRLARFMIPSLIIALEKFPLNPNGKLDRKLLPTPDFS
                     TMIESQDTDQSQLTELEQRLLPIFAQAFHVESPNVNVPFGQLGGTSLDVIMALSMIREQ
                     IYKNIGVTVLYDNPSIRQLAQILEPLIIDQDEEQKQDISTTLTTTQLEEDQYRVMPSIF
                     IETLGILVLICQWLFPIWMAYRYNCYFSILLMPLVHMLMYVICQHLLLWSETKVTKVNM
                     LYSWSYYRWWFLERLWSINNSYWLKYLLGTPFYNFYLRLCGARIGRGVHIFSTLIDAPW
                     LLEVGDSTFIDTDAIFSNLSYYEQTYKLNLIRIGSYCSIGTRCVLYDEVTIPDNTYIES
                     MSKLTGDVSPTIKHTSINDRSFSWKQVIYQLICLLCLIIIHSTLLTLTYKIYQFCLTIC
                     MPIPIAIALSWLFWTIMCLSVVMFLLKYIIGSVTPGNYPVNSYYFLHRVWLRQLIISSF
                     HRSYEFLSSYSTISNVLLSWLNADIEDDVKFGEFQPILSFPSNLLKIQQGVTTFAKVRL
                     APFEITPAGDCRLNTIILGSGSNLGNGCTLLPGTRLPNKTMVGNLTLITENTSISGAGS
                     VLLGIPSRQMPFIMPEEETMSIDKLPSLKSSSLRIFMSTCMIYLLSKCISTTIYWLLPT
                     FIAPIVHACLFCIMHRYLILSTSSEATFTYSETITRTHEFISTALIEFNIFIGPFLSGT
                     QYLVHLFRILGAHIGQDVILPTIGCLTDPHLITIGNHVRLQTEACLQVNIL*"
     BGC_Domain      20431..20790
                     /type="A_NRPS"
                     /locus_tag="AVAG00591_-_gene_g48151.t1_17"
                     /detection_type="HMMER3 PFAM SEED"
                     /bitscore="104.7"
                     /evalue="6.5e-33"
                     /strand=1
                     /translation="NRCHIWNLYGPAEITIGCTIQLVDATCEQSTIPIGSLIPGYRCVI
                     LDDFGEPVFVGQEGELLVTGVGVYAGYLGRDDLTKKALVHMHDELFYKTGDLVRADNNC
                     VVHYVGRKDHQVKLHG"
                     /prot_start=14
                     /prot_end=134
                     /overlap_start="MIHHLNKHFASTSE"
                     /overlap_end="QRIELGEIERCLRDASSDVLGSVVVKWGKDHLIAYVQGYNLNTEQ
                     LRNYCRSRLARFMIPSLIIALEKFPLNPNGKLDRKLLPTPDFSTMIESQDTDQSQLTEL
                     EQRLLPIFAQAFHVESPNVNVPFGQLGGTSLDVIMALSMIREQIYKNIGVTVLYDNPSI
                     RQLAQILEPLIIDQDEEQKQDISTTLTTTQLEEDQYRVMPSIFIETLGILVLICQWLFP
                     IWMAYRYNCYFSILLMPLVHMLMYVICQHLLLWSETKVTKVNMLYSWSYYRWWFLERLW
                     SINNSYWLKYLLGTPFYNFYLRLCGARIGRGVHIFSTLIDAPWLLEVGDSTFIDTDAIF
                     SNLSYYEQTYKLNLIRIGSYCSIGTRCVLYDEVTIPDNTYIESMSKLTGDVSPTIKHTS
                     INDRSFSWKQVIYQLICLLCLIIIHSTLLTLTYKIYQFCLTICMPIPIAIALSWLFWTI
                     MCLSVVMFLLKYIIGSVTPGNYPVNSYYFLHRVWLRQLIISSFHRSYEFLSSYSTISNV
                     LLSWLNADIEDDVKFGEFQPILSFPSNLLKIQQGVTTFAKVRLAPFEITPAGDCRLNTI
                     ILGSGSNLGNGCTLLPGTRLPNKTMVGNLTLITENTSISGAGSVLLGIPSRQMPFIMPE
                     EETMSIDKLPSLKSSSLRIFMSTCMIYLLSKCISTTIYWLLPTFIAPIVHACLFCIMHR
                     YLILSTSSEATFTYSETITRTHEFISTALIEFNIFIGPFLSGTQYLVHLFRILGAHIGQ
                     DVILPTIGCLTDPHLITIGNHVRLQTEACLQVNIL*"
                     /total_prot_seq="MIHHLNKHFASTSENRCHIWNLYGPAEITIGCTIQLVDATCE
                     QSTIPIGSLIPGYRCVILDDFGEPVFVGQEGELLVTGVGVYAGYLGRDDLTKKALVHMH
                     DELFYKTGDLVRADNNCVVHYVGRKDHQVKLHGQRIELGEIERCLRDASSDVLGSVVVK
                     WGKDHLIAYVQGYNLNTEQLRNYCRSRLARFMIPSLIIALEKFPLNPNGKLDRKLLPTP
                     DFSTMIESQDTDQSQLTELEQRLLPIFAQAFHVESPNVNVPFGQLGGTSLDVIMALSMI
                     REQIYKNIGVTVLYDNPSIRQLAQILEPLIIDQDEEQKQDISTTLTTTQLEEDQYRVMP
                     SIFIETLGILVLICQWLFPIWMAYRYNCYFSILLMPLVHMLMYVICQHLLLWSETKVTK
                     VNMLYSWSYYRWWFLERLWSINNSYWLKYLLGTPFYNFYLRLCGARIGRGVHIFSTLID
                     APWLLEVGDSTFIDTDAIFSNLSYYEQTYKLNLIRIGSYCSIGTRCVLYDEVTIPDNTY
                     IESMSKLTGDVSPTIKHTSINDRSFSWKQVIYQLICLLCLIIIHSTLLTLTYKIYQFCL
                     TICMPIPIAIALSWLFWTIMCLSVVMFLLKYIIGSVTPGNYPVNSYYFLHRVWLRQLII
                     SSFHRSYEFLSSYSTISNVLLSWLNADIEDDVKFGEFQPILSFPSNLLKIQQGVTTFAK
                     VRLAPFEITPAGDCRLNTIILGSGSNLGNGCTLLPGTRLPNKTMVGNLTLITENTSISG
                     AGSVLLGIPSRQMPFIMPEEETMSIDKLPSLKSSSLRIFMSTCMIYLLSKCISTTIYWL
                     LPTFIAPIVHACLFCIMHRYLILSTSSEATFTYSETITRTHEFISTALIEFNIFIGPFL
                     SGTQYLVHLFRILGAHIGQDVILPTIGCLTDPHLITIGNHVRLQTEACLQVNIL*"
                     /DNA="AATCGATGTCATATTTGGAATCTTTATGGTCCTGCTGAAATCACTATTGGCTG
                     CACTATTCAACTAGTTGATGCTACTTGTGAACAGAGTACTATTCCAATCGGTTCCTTGA
                     TTCCTGGTTATCGTTGTGTAATCCTCGATGATTTTGGAGAGCCTGTCTTTGTTGGTCAA
                     GAAGGTGAATTACTTGTGACTGGTGTAGGTGTTTATGCTGGCTATTTGGGACGTGATGA
                     TTTAACCAAGAAGGCACTTGTCCATATGCATGACGAACTATTCTATAAAACTGGTGATC
                     TTGTACGAGCGGACAATAACTGTGTAGTACATTACGTTGGTCGTAAAGATCATCAGGTC
                     AAATTACATGGT"
                     /domain_id=31
     BGC_Domain      21103..21303
                     /type="PCP"
                     /locus_tag="AVAG00591_-_gene_g48151.t1_17"
                     /detection_type="HMMER3 PFAM SEED"
                     /bitscore="36.3"
                     /evalue="5.7e-12"
                     /strand=1
                     /translation="EQRLLPIFAQAFHVESPNVNVPFGQLGGTSLDVIMALSMIREQIY
                     KNIGVTVLYDNPSIRQLAQILE"
                     /prot_start=238
                     /prot_end=305
                     /overlap_start="MIHHLNKHFASTSENRCHIWNLYGPAEITIGCTIQLVDATCEQ
                     STIPIGSLIPGYRCVILDDFGEPVFVGQEGELLVTGVGVYAGYLGRDDLTKKALVHMHD
                     ELFYKTGDLVRADNNCVVHYVGRKDHQVKLHGQRIELGEIERCLRDASSDVLGSVVVKW
                     GKDHLIAYVQGYNLNTEQLRNYCRSRLARFMIPSLIIALEKFPLNPNGKLDRKLLPTPD
                     FSTMIESQDTDQSQLTEL"
                     /overlap_end="PLIIDQDEEQKQDISTTLTTTQLEEDQYRVMPSIFIETLGILVLI
                     CQWLFPIWMAYRYNCYFSILLMPLVHMLMYVICQHLLLWSETKVTKVNMLYSWSYYRWW
                     FLERLWSINNSYWLKYLLGTPFYNFYLRLCGARIGRGVHIFSTLIDAPWLLEVGDSTFI
                     DTDAIFSNLSYYEQTYKLNLIRIGSYCSIGTRCVLYDEVTIPDNTYIESMSKLTGDVSP
                     TIKHTSINDRSFSWKQVIYQLICLLCLIIIHSTLLTLTYKIYQFCLTICMPIPIAIALS
                     WLFWTIMCLSVVMFLLKYIIGSVTPGNYPVNSYYFLHRVWLRQLIISSFHRSYEFLSSY
                     STISNVLLSWLNADIEDDVKFGEFQPILSFPSNLLKIQQGVTTFAKVRLAPFEITPAGD
                     CRLNTIILGSGSNLGNGCTLLPGTRLPNKTMVGNLTLITENTSISGAGSVLLGIPSRQM
                     PFIMPEEETMSIDKLPSLKSSSLRIFMSTCMIYLLSKCISTTIYWLLPTFIAPIVHACL
                     FCIMHRYLILSTSSEATFTYSETITRTHEFISTALIEFNIFIGPFLSGTQYLVHLFRIL
                     GAHIGQDVILPTIGCLTDPHLITIGNHVRLQTEACLQVNIL*"
                     /total_prot_seq="MIHHLNKHFASTSENRCHIWNLYGPAEITIGCTIQLVDATCE
                     QSTIPIGSLIPGYRCVILDDFGEPVFVGQEGELLVTGVGVYAGYLGRDDLTKKALVHMH
                     DELFYKTGDLVRADNNCVVHYVGRKDHQVKLHGQRIELGEIERCLRDASSDVLGSVVVK
                     WGKDHLIAYVQGYNLNTEQLRNYCRSRLARFMIPSLIIALEKFPLNPNGKLDRKLLPTP
                     DFSTMIESQDTDQSQLTELEQRLLPIFAQAFHVESPNVNVPFGQLGGTSLDVIMALSMI
                     REQIYKNIGVTVLYDNPSIRQLAQILEPLIIDQDEEQKQDISTTLTTTQLEEDQYRVMP
                     SIFIETLGILVLICQWLFPIWMAYRYNCYFSILLMPLVHMLMYVICQHLLLWSETKVTK
                     VNMLYSWSYYRWWFLERLWSINNSYWLKYLLGTPFYNFYLRLCGARIGRGVHIFSTLID
                     APWLLEVGDSTFIDTDAIFSNLSYYEQTYKLNLIRIGSYCSIGTRCVLYDEVTIPDNTY
                     IESMSKLTGDVSPTIKHTSINDRSFSWKQVIYQLICLLCLIIIHSTLLTLTYKIYQFCL
                     TICMPIPIAIALSWLFWTIMCLSVVMFLLKYIIGSVTPGNYPVNSYYFLHRVWLRQLII
                     SSFHRSYEFLSSYSTISNVLLSWLNADIEDDVKFGEFQPILSFPSNLLKIQQGVTTFAK
                     VRLAPFEITPAGDCRLNTIILGSGSNLGNGCTLLPGTRLPNKTMVGNLTLITENTSISG
                     AGSVLLGIPSRQMPFIMPEEETMSIDKLPSLKSSSLRIFMSTCMIYLLSKCISTTIYWL
                     LPTFIAPIVHACLFCIMHRYLILSTSSEATFTYSETITRTHEFISTALIEFNIFIGPFL
                     SGTQYLVHLFRILGAHIGQDVILPTIGCLTDPHLITIGNHVRLQTEACLQVNIL*"
                     /DNA="GAACAACGTCTATTGCCTATTTTTGCACAAGCATTTCATGTCGAATCACCGAA
                     TGTTAATGTTCCATTTGGTCAACTTGGTGGTACTTCATTAGATGTCATCATGGCACTTT
                     CTATGATTCGAGAACAAATCTATAAAAATATTGGAGTTACCGTTCTTTATGACAATCCA
                     TCAATAAGACAACTCGCGCAAATTCTCGAG"
                     /domain_id=32
     BGC_Domain      21121..21294
                     /type="ACP"
                     /locus_tag="AVAG00591_-_gene_g48151.t1_17"
                     /detection_type="HMMER3 PFAM SEED"
                     /bitscore="23.1"
                     /evalue="9.2e-08"
                     /strand=1
                     /translation="IFAQAFHVESPNVNVPFGQLGGTSLDVIMALSMIREQIYKNIGVT
                     VLYDNPSIRQLAQ"
                     /prot_start=244
                     /prot_end=302
                     /overlap_start="MIHHLNKHFASTSENRCHIWNLYGPAEITIGCTIQLVDATCEQ
                     STIPIGSLIPGYRCVILDDFGEPVFVGQEGELLVTGVGVYAGYLGRDDLTKKALVHMHD
                     ELFYKTGDLVRADNNCVVHYVGRKDHQVKLHGQRIELGEIERCLRDASSDVLGSVVVKW
                     GKDHLIAYVQGYNLNTEQLRNYCRSRLARFMIPSLIIALEKFPLNPNGKLDRKLLPTPD
                     FSTMIESQDTDQSQLTELEQRLLP"
                     /overlap_end="ILEPLIIDQDEEQKQDISTTLTTTQLEEDQYRVMPSIFIETLGIL
                     VLICQWLFPIWMAYRYNCYFSILLMPLVHMLMYVICQHLLLWSETKVTKVNMLYSWSYY
                     RWWFLERLWSINNSYWLKYLLGTPFYNFYLRLCGARIGRGVHIFSTLIDAPWLLEVGDS
                     TFIDTDAIFSNLSYYEQTYKLNLIRIGSYCSIGTRCVLYDEVTIPDNTYIESMSKLTGD
                     VSPTIKHTSINDRSFSWKQVIYQLICLLCLIIIHSTLLTLTYKIYQFCLTICMPIPIAI
                     ALSWLFWTIMCLSVVMFLLKYIIGSVTPGNYPVNSYYFLHRVWLRQLIISSFHRSYEFL
                     SSYSTISNVLLSWLNADIEDDVKFGEFQPILSFPSNLLKIQQGVTTFAKVRLAPFEITP
                     AGDCRLNTIILGSGSNLGNGCTLLPGTRLPNKTMVGNLTLITENTSISGAGSVLLGIPS
                     RQMPFIMPEEETMSIDKLPSLKSSSLRIFMSTCMIYLLSKCISTTIYWLLPTFIAPIVH
                     ACLFCIMHRYLILSTSSEATFTYSETITRTHEFISTALIEFNIFIGPFLSGTQYLVHLF
                     RILGAHIGQDVILPTIGCLTDPHLITIGNHVRLQTEACLQVNIL*"
                     /total_prot_seq="MIHHLNKHFASTSENRCHIWNLYGPAEITIGCTIQLVDATCE
                     QSTIPIGSLIPGYRCVILDDFGEPVFVGQEGELLVTGVGVYAGYLGRDDLTKKALVHMH
                     DELFYKTGDLVRADNNCVVHYVGRKDHQVKLHGQRIELGEIERCLRDASSDVLGSVVVK
                     WGKDHLIAYVQGYNLNTEQLRNYCRSRLARFMIPSLIIALEKFPLNPNGKLDRKLLPTP
                     DFSTMIESQDTDQSQLTELEQRLLPIFAQAFHVESPNVNVPFGQLGGTSLDVIMALSMI
                     REQIYKNIGVTVLYDNPSIRQLAQILEPLIIDQDEEQKQDISTTLTTTQLEEDQYRVMP
                     SIFIETLGILVLICQWLFPIWMAYRYNCYFSILLMPLVHMLMYVICQHLLLWSETKVTK
                     VNMLYSWSYYRWWFLERLWSINNSYWLKYLLGTPFYNFYLRLCGARIGRGVHIFSTLID
                     APWLLEVGDSTFIDTDAIFSNLSYYEQTYKLNLIRIGSYCSIGTRCVLYDEVTIPDNTY
                     IESMSKLTGDVSPTIKHTSINDRSFSWKQVIYQLICLLCLIIIHSTLLTLTYKIYQFCL
                     TICMPIPIAIALSWLFWTIMCLSVVMFLLKYIIGSVTPGNYPVNSYYFLHRVWLRQLII
                     SSFHRSYEFLSSYSTISNVLLSWLNADIEDDVKFGEFQPILSFPSNLLKIQQGVTTFAK
                     VRLAPFEITPAGDCRLNTIILGSGSNLGNGCTLLPGTRLPNKTMVGNLTLITENTSISG
                     AGSVLLGIPSRQMPFIMPEEETMSIDKLPSLKSSSLRIFMSTCMIYLLSKCISTTIYWL
                     LPTFIAPIVHACLFCIMHRYLILSTSSEATFTYSETITRTHEFISTALIEFNIFIGPFL
                     SGTQYLVHLFRILGAHIGQDVILPTIGCLTDPHLITIGNHVRLQTEACLQVNIL*"
                     /DNA="ATTTTTGCACAAGCATTTCATGTCGAATCACCGAATGTTAATGTTCCATTTGG
                     TCAACTTGGTGGTACTTCATTAGATGTCATCATGGCACTTTCTATGATTCGAGAACAAA
                     TCTATAAAAATATTGGAGTTACCGTTCTTTATGACAATCCATCAATAAGACAACTCGCG
                     CAA"
                     /domain_id=33
ORIGIN
        1 atgacttcca aagttattgc tcaagaaccg atagctgttg tagctatcgc atgtgaattt
       61 gctggagata tacattcggc aacagattta tggcatgtat tagaacagag taaagatgtt
      121 ggcagtgcta ttccacaaga acgtgctgat cttgcctcat ttagtgctca tatggtcaat
      181 caagataagg ataatcaact tagtcaaaat ttaattcgtg gaggttattt tctctctaat
      241 gcacaatggg atacctttga acaaagtttc tttggtcttt ccaataatga agctcttagt
      301 attgatccag cacatcgtct actgatgctt aaatttgtac atttaatcga agatgctggt
      361 tatacgttag aaaagatgta tggttcacgt acatcagtac atattggtca attctctaca
      421 gataatgcac ttactgtgtc tcgaatgaaa cccgaatttc gactacgatt acatggacca
      481 aatgcaagtc tttacaatgc agctgctcga cttgcatatc attttaactt gaatggtcct
      541 aatgtgtcac tcgatgtcgc ttgttcgtca tcattagaag ctgttcgtca agctatacaa
      601 actcttcgag caggtgaagc agatatggca gtatgtggtg gtgtcaatgc tgtctataca
      661 ccagagaata tacttagtgg ttcacttatt ggtgctcagt caccagatgg aagaagtcga
      721 tcatttagta ttgatgcaaa tggttatgct aaaggtaata ttcatattta ttatataagc
      781 ttagatatta ttttaatgat ctattttagg tgaaggtctt ggtcttgttt tactaaaacg
      841 actaagcgat gctgaacgtg atggtgatcg aatctattgt attttacgtg atgttcatag
      901 tcatcatgat ggaagtgaag gcaagactaa ttttgttata ccatctggta ttggacagac
      961 acgtcttctt gctgatattt atcgacgaag tgaaacagat cctaagaatg ttttctatgt
     1021 ggaagcacat ggtactggta caccagtagg tgatcccatt gaagcaaatg ctttaggtca
     1081 attttttcat cgttcatcaa tggatccacc attactcatt ggatctatta aaagtaatct
     1141 tggacataca gaaggtgcag ctggtattgc tgctcttatt aaagttgcaa tgtgtatgcg
     1201 tcatcgtgct attccaccaa acatgcattt cacagcactt aatccaaaaa ttgaagcaca
     1261 acgatataat ctacatgttg ttcaacatta tgtaccattt ccatctgtaa caaacaatcc
     1321 aactattata ggtatcaatt cttttggcat gggtggtaat actacacatg ccattgtcga
     1381 agaatatcga ccacaacaga aaaaattatt gaatggattt catcacaatc ataacgatca
     1441 aaacaaactt gaacttaaac aatcctttgt ttttctcttc tcgagtaagt tcaagttttt
     1501 ctattcgtat tcatttcatt attttcttgt tttgtttagc aaaaagtcaa gaatcacttg
     1561 tcaaacaagt cgcacaattc aatatatggt tacaagaaat gtctgacaag attaacgatg
     1621 attctgatac tttccttgct cgcatatcta aacaacttct tctcaaacgc acaatcagct
     1681 atgaacattt agccattttt atatctactg atcttgcaca gttacagaat caaatcgatg
     1741 cttttcttgc tcaaaaaaat acatctggac ttcttctcac tacacgtcca atgttgtcat
     1801 caagaaaaat ctgctttgtc tacagtggtc aaggacctca atggtgggca atgggtcgtc
     1861 aattatacaa gaatgaacca gtctttcgtc aatggataca acgaatcgat gctgaattga
     1921 caaaaatcaa tgaagataaa tggcaattat tagatgaact tatggagaca aaagatgaaa
     1981 agacatctcg tattaatgat accaacatcg ctcaaccttc aatatttgct attcaagttg
     2041 ctctaactgc tcttctcaac tcgtggcaaa tctttcctga tactatcgta tcacacagtg
     2101 ctggagaaca agcagctgct tttgtttcag gtcgtattac attagaagaa gctattcgta
     2161 tcgtttataa tcgatcacgt cttcaaaatc gtaacactcg tcaaggtggt cgtatgctag
     2221 ctgtctcgat gagtgaagaa caagtgagag aagaccttct caaaggtata gaacatcttg
     2281 tctcaattgc tgtcatcaat agtccacatt ctgtgacact gagtggagat gagaaaacaa
     2341 ttgatgaatt atttgaaatt cttacaacat ttcatccgaa tgtgttcaaa gcacgacttc
     2401 gtattgaaaa tgcttttcac tcacatcaaa tggatctatt taatattcag aatgaaatgc
     2461 tttcaacact tggcgatatt tcaggtcttc ctttacaaga tccacaacaa atgttcaacg
     2521 tacaatgtag taaagctcgt ctatactcaa gtgtttatgg tggctatgta aatgagcata
     2581 cgccattaaa tgctcatcat tggtgggcta acgttcgaga atgtgttcga ttttacgatg
     2641 caatgacaag tataattcaa gacgatgctg cagatatctt tcttgaaatt tcacctcatc
     2701 cagtattggc tacatcaatt gatgaatgtt gtgagttaca ttctttgaaa catcttactc
     2761 ttccaacatt gaaacgaaag gaagatgaac aaacaacatt acttacaagt cttactcaac
     2821 tcacttcatc accaattgtg tggcaacatt atcttgaatc tcgagaaatc aaatccactg
     2881 ataatgatag tgaacttttt gaaacatttc catcatatgc ttttaataca acttcttgtt
     2941 ggtacgaatc caaagattca gtcattgaac gtctttctta tcgtcttccc agtcatccac
     3001 ttctgggcat tcgtcaatgg actcaacaga ctaatccaac atggagaagt ctcatcaata
     3061 tcaatcttcc tcaacacgcc ttcttaaaag atcacaaaat tcaagatgct atcttatttc
     3121 cagctagtgg ttacattgaa ttagcattaa ctgccagtcg tcaattactt tcatcgactg
     3181 acgattctca atcaattatt gtcttcgaac aagttgaatt cattaatgca ctcgttctta
     3241 ctgaacatga attgacagaa atattcactc aaatagtaat gccaatgcgt gaatggttta
     3301 tatacagtcg accatggaca acagctggtc aagattgtat tcgtacatca ggcatgtcag
     3361 gtgttgatgt tcttaaatca ttcactgata caaaattact taatcaacat tcattaaacg
     3421 aatttacact tcatgctcga ggtcaaatta agataggtga tgacaaacaa caattaccac
     3481 ttctaactga tgtacccatt gatcgtgatt tatgttctac acttgaacca gataatgtct
     3541 atacacatct aatgtcacgt ggttatcagt atggaccttt atttcgattg atgcaatcac
     3601 ttcataacac acaatcaatt gtcgaaggtg aaattgattg tactatagcc agtcaagata
     3661 atgctccagt ctatcatcta attcatccag ctgtcctcga tgcctgttta catccagctt
     3721 tagctatatt acctggaatt tctactactt ttattccagt ttctattaat aagataacta
     3781 tatatggaga aatatcaacg ttaaattcac cagtacaagt tcgtgcagcc tatcatgata
     3841 acatttgtgg tatagctaaa caacgaacgt atgaatttga ttgtacgatt tgttcaaatg
     3901 atacagaaat gagaaaacct ttagtcagtt ttgatcgtat tacaattcag caagtacaag
     3961 gttcacagtc cggccaatgg gcatcaaaca catccgtgtt cgataaattg aatatattag
     4021 tagatttacc aaatcaagaa ctcactacac atcttgatac gatcatggat aattattgct
     4081 taaaaacagt gtggaatgat gaacgaataa gaattggtgc agctgatctt ctaccatcaa
     4141 ctgaatacat tattaaggct cacattgatt ctacgggtaa tgcagatcta attgaatctg
     4201 ttgaaccgtt aaatctactg gctgcatatt atgctcaaat ggcacttgaa gatttgacac
     4261 ttgttcctat tcaagaacaa caacaagaat cacttttagc tgcatgtcgt tctcttacca
     4321 ttgattcgaa agcaaaacca acatatcatt cgacccagat ctatctcatg caactgttgc
     4381 gtcaatttcc acgtcttaaa ccaattttgt ccgttttgtc tacttgtgga caaaatctca
     4441 gacaagtcct cagtggacaa tatgatggaa tcgatgtact attgggtgat gaaaagatgg
     4501 aatcagaatt gcaagaaatt caatcactca tctcttctca tcaaacatat ttcatttttg
     4561 atattcttaa tcaatatctt caagaaaaat ttggtaaatt attagctgaa cgtaaacttc
     4621 gcatattctg gttaggcagt ggtaacaatt cggatgatct acgagttctt cttcttttac
     4681 ttgatttatc agaaaaaaca gatatattaa tcgacataaa ctatacaaac tcgaatccac
     4741 atgtacttga acaagttgag aaaactttca ctacgcaatt gaaagatcaa aatcgaatac
     4801 gtataatcta tgatgacaaa tttgacttat tcaacaatga aaataacaaa aatatgatcg
     4861 tcgaatcata cgacattata tttggtgcta ataaattaca aggcaatcaa gatttatcat
     4921 attcacttgt tattcttcgt caactactcg ttcctaatgg tcttcttctt ctactggaat
     4981 taactgatgc tccactttac ttcgatatta tctatggttt aatagatcaa tggtggtctc
     5041 cagtcgatca ccgacgtgct ctactcaata ttaatcaatg gacaagaact atacgagaaa
     5101 tagatggatt tgaaactgtt caaacacgaa atacatcatt tggtaactca tttattgttg
     5161 tccaaaaatc gacgtcatct aaagttttat ctatgctcga agaacgacaa agtcaagcat
     5221 ggcttatttt tgacgatgat agtacaccta gtatgggaaa cgcactaaag tccctcttgc
     5281 catctgttaa catcacattg ttacatgcat ctaattcaag ttccgacaat atttgttcta
     5341 aaattgaaga aatgatgaca acatatgcgc aggtacatat catttttgct tggtcactga
     5401 atcaaaaatc agtcaatgat gacagtgaaa tggcaattgc acaatatgaa acaaatatat
     5461 gtgatacatt tattcatatt cttcaaacaa tacaaacagc agaaccacaa tcgcatccat
     5521 ttgtatatgt tattacacaa aatgttcaac ctggtgctgg tagcgatata aatccaattg
     5581 gttcaccact tattggtctt gcacgtagtc ttgctcttga atatgaacaa catcatttaa
     5641 aacttattga tttacaatcg aaatcatcac cagccctgat accatctctt gttcgtacac
     5701 ttgccgaaca cctcataata tctagatatg cagatgatct tgatgaaatt gttcttcaac
     5761 acgataaaca aactgatact attcatcgct tggaatggca ctatgaaatg cttcaagaaa
     5821 aacaagatat taacgaatca gtcaaatcag aacaaacgac aattattcca cacaacgatg
     5881 ccgatcaaca accatttcgt cttcaggtcg ctccatctcg ttttctggat gatttaacat
     5941 gggtaccaga tgtaaagaaa aacatactac atactgacaa aatagaagtt cgtgtacatt
     6001 gtgttggtat caactttcga gatgttctta aatcgagtgg tcgctatcca tatatgcgtc
     6061 cctttgcaca aactagcaat gatcaagcta tggttgatcg tgatacagaa cctggtattg
     6121 attttattgg tactgttgca cgtactcatt caaacgagaa agtaaaagta ggcgatcgtg
     6181 tttttggtat ggcaccaggt gtatttcatt cccatgtaca tcttagtcct aatgaatatg
     6241 tccgcatccc agacgattgc aatcacttta ctgatgaaca attagctgca ttaccaaatg
     6301 cttgtatgac tgttctatat tcattaaaat atcgtgttaa tctacaacct ggtcaaactg
     6361 tacttgtaca tgcagcaacc ggtggtactg gtcaagcttg tattcaatat tgtcagtcaa
     6421 ttggcgctcg agttctggct actgctggca ctgatgaaaa acgaagattt cttcgtgaac
     6481 actatggtat tgaacacgtg tttaatagcc gagatctttc atttgtaaat ggtgtacgtg
     6541 cgcttttacc taatggagtt gatatcattg ttaattcgtt gtccggttct tttcttcaag
     6601 aatcagtaaa attacttgcc tcacaaggtc attttattga atggggaaaa cgagatttat
     6661 ttgacaagaa aaaattgtct atgttcgatt tacgtgatga ttgtagtttc catgttatcg
     6721 atattacttc actgtatgtt catcgtcgcg atatcttcgg acaattaatt gaagaacttt
     6781 tacaattgat tatcaaaggc gttttcaaac caattgaacc aacccaagca tatgaaccat
     6841 cagatatcat tgacatcttt aaacaatgta ataatggtca gatgagtggt aaatttgttc
     6901 ttcgtcttac taattctcaa caaccattaa atttaaactg tcaatcacct ccacaatgca
     6961 cagaaggtag tatttacttt tcttatttct agtgaatcta taatagttca cttttttttc
     7021 tcgttatagg agaagatgca atgtttccat ttgaagtatg tcatcaaggt acaattttaa
     7081 tttcgggtgg ttgtggtggt ctcggtctca caatgtctcg ttggatgata gaaaaacgtt
     7141 gtgtcaaacg tttgatgctt atgagtcgac gatcagtagc acaaattgaa caagtagaca
     7201 atcctgaata tggagaatgg caacgattac aacaagcagc aaaaacatat gatgctcata
     7261 ttgatttagt tcaaatcgat gtcactaatt ttgaagatgt tcgtaatcta atcgaacaac
     7321 ttagtcaaac accttatccc atacgtggta tcattcatag tgcagtagtt caagaagatc
     7381 gaagtttggg aaaattatca caagaaaatc ttacacatgt cttaggacca aaagctcgtg
     7441 gtgcttggaa tcttcatcga gcatcagaac ttgctgctcc ttcacttcat ttctttgttc
     7501 tcttttcatc gattcgtaat catatgatcg atctagcatc aggtggatac aatgctggca
     7561 accaatttct cgatattctt gctcgttatc gtgctgaaaa actcaattta cccgctcttt
     7621 cagtcagttt gcctgcagtg agtggtgctg gtatgtttca tcgacatcgt gaaatgctga
     7681 caagtttaca aaatacatca ggttttgaat tggtacctac tgttggtgta tttgaactta
     7741 tcgatcgatt tcatgtcaat caaaagtctt gtccatgtcc aattatcttt gccgccaatt
     7801 ggaaacaatt atatgaaaat cgagataaat tagttacaca tcaactacgc aaaatagcaa
     7861 tacaacaata tacaattgca aatggttcgt caatgtcaac tatttcattg gatgatgttg
     7921 attcatttga ttcgatctat gataagttag aaaccattgt cgagcgaaca caaattaccg
     7981 ttgctcggct cttgggtgca agtagtaatg atcaaatttc tctcgatcgt tcccttgtca
     8041 gtcaaggtat ggactcatta gctgctgtat cactttacaa ttggttagga caagagacaa
     8101 acatatttat tccattagct gatcttcttc aaggactttc aatacaaact attgccgaac
     8161 aagtacataa gaagcttcat aaaaaaaaac gaacagatac agaatcaaat gactccggaa
     8221 ttgattttca tattgaatcg attgaagata atgaaactaa gttatccaac aatttatctt
     8281 acactggtac agagaatatt ctatgcatac gacgtccaat taattctgaa tgtcccattc
     8341 tcttctatat cttaccaaat tctacttccg acaacactca tatgtcagaa ataatcgtgg
     8401 aaaagatatc aaaaaataat aattttcctt taccagctgc catttatact attaataaac
     8461 cacaagcatc gatgaccaaa gacataacaa aaatcgcgaa tatgatgatc gctcaaatgc
     8521 gtcgaattca accatatgga ccttataaat tagtgactac aggtggtgaa caaggggaag
     8581 tgctcgctag tgagatgacg aatcaactca aacaacattc agttgattcc accattcaac
     8641 tactttcgta atgatatgat ggaataaatt ggatatggat gaactattgg taaaaaactt
     8701 gtatacgata tgctacgcct atccatttgg attacggagt tcgcaaatcg tatgaaatat
     8761 catgttttgt ttgtctttgt tttgaaagaa cgaaaattgt tcgtttcttt ctttgtaatt
     8821 cgatttgtaa ctatcatttg tatattttat tgttgctttt ttttaaatct tttattttca
     8881 atgatttaaa aatcgttttc ttttctttaa ctcaatattt tattctttat ttacaaaact
     8941 tatccttttt tttatagata ctcttttaat tatcaattct tcaaacttga attcaataat
     9001 aattatttat ttataattat ggacttaact tcctatcgac gagttgcatc ttcggcactt
     9061 aaagtttctg gcagattgaa agctatagct tcatatgctc aacaacgtat ttggcttcat
     9121 gagcaactct attttgatcg aatgtcttct tccttagcaa tctacaatat tcttctccca
     9181 ttaagaatca aatgtggctc gctgtcagta gaacatgtcc gactcgctat acttgcagtg
     9241 cttgaaaagc ataaagttct tcgaacggct gttcgtttta atgcggaaac aaatcaactc
     9301 gaacaagaag tacaatcact cagtcatgat gtttattcgt ttgaacatac ccgaaatgta
     9361 tgttcagccg aacaactgga tgcaatgctc acggctgaaa cagtaaccaa ctactttgat
     9421 gtagaaaagg gcaaagtatt acgttgtcat ttaatacaaa tcaataacga gaatgaatct
     9481 gtaaatcttc actcaggaga tcttcttcta ttcactgttc atcatattgc ttttgataat
     9541 acttcactgc gattatttac tctggccttt gccgaagcat gcggtcaatt agaatctgta
     9601 cagccaccaa acaaatcacc acaatatgtt gacttcactc tttatgaaca atctttagtg
     9661 caatcatcgg gtgccgaacg aacacgccag ttctggacat tattgcttca ggattatgat
     9721 tggactaaaa catttatatt accggttaac agctcacaga tcacaacaac tgttcgctct
     9781 ggacgtggct attcaatcgc atttaatctg aatgctgatt tagtacaagc acagatggca
     9841 tttgctgcac ttcacaatat ttctatgttt caattatatc tcgcttgcta ttacgtgttt
     9901 cttttcaaat taagttcagt acaagatcta tgtgttgccg gtacgttcaa taatcgtcct
     9961 ttggcagaaa tgaaatcgat gattggaatg tttgcaaata cgatacccta tcgaatcaat
    10021 attaatccag acggttcatt ccaaaagttg gctgaacaag tacaacattt atgcttgtcc
    10081 attcttaatc atgcttatct accatatcaa caaattctcg gtgttcaagc aaacgaaaga
    10141 tacccgatgc cccaaacatt ctttcactat gaatcactcg tatcttccac tacatatagt
    10201 accacagcgg agattcctac aaataataaa aacggtacgg ttttcgatat ttattatgat
    10261 cgagaccgat cacatggcaa tggtattgcc ttattcgata tgacactggc tgtatcacat
    10321 gatcatcatg gaaaagctac agagtgcttt ctagaatgct cagctgattt gttccccaat
    10381 gaaatatacg tcaaacagat ggtcgatcgc ttccaatgta tgcttgaaca attatttttg
    10441 gatcaaacat ttaatatcac cacacaatcc atgaatcaat tatctttgct tcatccatca
    10501 gaaatcaatg aaatcgattc aacaatcttc aagcgactac ctaacatcaa cgaaggtaaa
    10561 actgcgaatt ttctctacaa tagattcttt aaatgatact tttctttcgc tattaggacc
    10621 tgcttcattt gcacaagctc gtatctggca tgatgaacat gtcagatttg accccaatca
    10681 acctcaagtg gccatctaca atatgccatt tctatttcat attgaaagtg gttcattatc
    10741 tgttgaaaga ttacgacaag cttttcaatt agtaattatt aaacataaag ctttacggac
    10801 tgccctttat tttgataatg ataaacaaca attaatgcaa caaattgtta aatcaaaaga
    10861 taatgaagaa tattttacat ttaatgaatc gacattgatt aaaaatgatg aagatcttat
    10921 gaaaataatg catgatgaac gaggtaatcc ttataatttt aatcttgaac aaggagttgt
    10981 ttgtcgttta catattgttt atgaaaattt aaaaaatgat aatcttataa aaggtgattc
    11041 aataatattt aattttcatc atgctttatt tgattttcca tcaatgtata tatttcattc
    11101 tgatcttaat tctgcatata caaatggttg tttagaatat aatgatgaaa tacaattacg
    11161 atatcttgat tgtaagttat atatagatta gatttataat tatttcatta tattttatag
    11221 attctattat tgaacgagaa atgccaatga caatagctaa taattattgg tttgaaatgt
    11281 tacatgatta tgatataaat cgttcattag cattaccatt tgatcatcat cgtatttcta
    11341 atgaacaaag aacaggacgt ggaatatcaa tatcatttga ttttaatgaa gatctttcaa
    11401 aacattttct tttatttagt ataaataata atataacaat tgaacaatta tcacttgctt
    11461 gttattttat tttcttattt aaattaacaa atgaagaaga agatgatctt tgtattggaa
    11521 tgaatataaa aggaagatat aaagatgaat tacaatcaat tattggaatg tttgttaatg
    11581 caattccatt acgtcttcaa catattaatc catatatatc attttcttat tttattcaac
    11641 gagtacaaga aatgataata aattcaatga aaatgtctta ttttccatta caacgtattc
    11701 ttaatcaaca ttcaaataat gaaataagat tagaatcttt tcttgataca tcatttgaat
    11761 atgaaacaaa tgaaacaaaa tttaataaag aacatataaa tattgaggaa atgaaattat
    11821 cattggtacc ttattcactt aatattaaaa caaatgaaat tgttagtaaa tttgattttt
    11881 cattacgaat tcttcataat aaaacaaatg aacaatttac atgtgaaatt aatgcatcat
    11941 tagatttatt taatcaaaaa actattgatt taatatcaca aagatttcat attcttcttc
    12001 aacaactctt tttattttca acatttaatt taattaatca acctattgtt gaattatcat
    12061 tattattatc tgatgatata caaactattc aatccattaa ttataataat aataataata
    12121 caaatgaaat gtcttttaaa tcattagata aagtacatta tgaatttata aaacaaacat
    12181 tatatcatcc acaaaagatt tcaatttgtt tagaagaaca atcattaact tatgcagaat
    12241 tacttaataa agtttatcaa ttaatgaatt atattaataa acaaaattat tcaaataaaa
    12301 ttatttgtca atgtgttgaa cgtagtattg aaatgattat tggtcaatta gcaataatta
    12361 ctttaggttc ttcttattgt gcattatcac ctgatgatcc tcctactcgt ttatctaatc
    12421 ttgtaacaca aacaaactca tcatttgttc ttgttcattc agctactgaa aatcatttta
    12481 ataatcatca aaatataatt aatattcaaa attatctctt tgataatact atcaataata
    12541 ataataatat tgattttaat ttatctttga atgacattgc ttagtaagtt cttatgagtt
    12601 tttctttctt tgttttttta aaatattttt cttcttcttc tatttcttta gtattgtttt
    12661 tacaagtggt tcaacaggaa atccaaaagc tgtaagtatc tttatttttc gaaatatatt
    12721 ctaattattt tacgaactcg tgtttctcca ggttcaaatt acacatcgga atttttcttc
    12781 atgtatctct tcttttcaac acttaagtat aattaccagt cgtgatgtgg ttgttcaaat
    12841 ggctcaatgc tcttttgatg ttcatgtgaa agaatgcctt ggcacaatga tgttaggcgc
    12901 taccctcgtt cttttacgtc cacacggtta tatggatttt aattacttat caagtaccat
    12961 acagcaacat aaagtcactt tcttttccgt tgttccaaca atgatgacag tcttgtttga
    13021 acatctcgtt gataatgatc aagtagatcg tttatctact gtacgatcat tgggctttct
    13081 tggtatgttt ctcttttttc tcctcaaaca tacagaagtt tcttcgtttt ttccattatc
    13141 ctaggcgaag caattatttg cacaactctc gctaaaatga tagaatattt tggtgaatcc
    13201 gatatcaatt tttacaattt gtatggtcca gctgaatgta cacttacatc agtctatcac
    13261 cacataacca acgaagatat taaaagtggt gtgattccta ttggtattcc atttcctggc
    13321 atgcaagcac aaattctcga tcaatattat caaccagtta ttcctggtca tgtcggagaa
    13381 ttatatttag atggtataca acgttttcct ggttattatg atcgagatga tttgactcaa
    13441 cgagttctta ttggatcatt ttatcgtacc ggtgatcttg ttagtcaaaa ttcaataact
    13501 ggcaatatat attatctggg aagacaagat tttcaagtaa aactacgtgg acaacgtatt
    13561 gaattagctg aaattgaacg atgtcttttg gagattgttt cagcttgtgt tgttattaaa
    13621 catgatgaat atcttgttgc ctatgtacaa ggacgtgata ttgatttaga tacacttcgt
    13681 aatcattgtc aatctcgttt acctccattt atgattccat caatattcat tgttatggaa
    13741 tcttttccat tgaataaaag tggaaaactc gatcgacaaa tgttacctaa acctacagaa
    13801 ttaccaacaa tatcaagtaa tgatcttatc gaattaaata ctgatatgga gattgagata
    13861 cataaattat ggtgtgaaat acttaaatgt gatgttcctg cctctaaaac aagtaatttc
    13921 ttttctgtgg gtggtcattc aatgcttctt atgcaactct atcatcgtta tcaaacttta
    13981 ttcatgtttg atagtaaaac catttcaata acttctttct ttcgtcaatc aaccattggt
    14041 gaacatgcta agttattaga aggtgtagcg gatacagtta ctagtcataa aataacatca
    14101 tggttaccat tacatataaa tgaaggtaaa tcttattatg tttgaggaaa gaatcgaaac
    14161 tttattttac taattatttc atataggtgt agcatcattt gctcaagaga gaatttttct
    14221 tgatgagcaa attcgattta gtggtgctag acatgatacg tattcggtgg gcatctacaa
    14281 cgaactcaat gtcttgaaga tagccagcgg cacagtatcc atcgctcgtc ttagacaagc
    14341 ttttcgacat gtaataagaa aacatatgac gctgcgaact tcgcttgctc tcgaatacgt
    14401 tcaaacgggt cttacacaac gcatcacgca aatacaccat acgttcgatt ttgcaccaac
    14461 acaaatattc gataatgaca atcatcttca ttgtcttctt cgagaaacta gtcataatcc
    14521 aaacttattt gatttgagag atggacatgt attgtattgt caactttttc gaaaacgaat
    14581 ttcaaacgac agttctaacg atgaattact cttcgctcat gatcttattc ttatagcttt
    14641 tcaccatatc acttttgata gaaattcccg ccaaatcttc ttacaagatc tttctcttgc
    14701 atataatgat aatgatctat taccaacgga tgataacact ttacaatata ttgattattc
    14761 agtatatgaa cgtcaaatgg atatgacatt atcaggtgaa ttttggaaaa cacaactcga
    14821 tggctatgat ttagagaata aattggttat accattcgat cgacatcgat tacctaatga
    14881 tgaacgatca ggaaaagctt cagttgctca aattacattc gatcatcaac tttcacaatc
    14941 atttctaaat tatgcttcaa catcaaatgt aacaccattt caacttggtc ttgctacatt
    15001 ctatgcattt cttttcaaat taagtaatgg tcaacaagat ctatgtattg gtagtgttaa
    15061 tgcaaatcga tatcgaactg aattacaaga tattattgga atgtttgttg ctacacttcc
    15121 ttatcgtatt caactagatt catctcattc attcaaacaa cttgttcaac aagttcgaaa
    15181 tttatgttta tcaattctag aacattcaca ttatcctctt caatatatca ttggtaatca
    15241 acattcaccc gcttttcttg aaattatgta tgattttatt acaatatcat ctaataatga
    15301 acaaattaat cttgatggat ctatacttga accaatatca ttggataaag atgattttgt
    15361 tgctaaattt gatctgatgt taagttttac tcagaaatca tcgaatgaaa tatcatgtag
    15421 tttaatttgt tcacaagatc gatatgatca atcaacagta gaaatattac tcgaacgatt
    15481 ttcacatctt ttatctcaac tatttgattc atcgatatct tcaattgaag aacaattatc
    15541 attgtataaa ttatctatta ttttaccaaa agaacaaatc ataattgata ctatgaaaaa
    15601 tcatgatatt aatcgatcag cagcaccaaa actgactatt ccacaattat tttgtcaaca
    15661 agtaatggat catccacaaa agatagccgt tgaacttgat gaacaaatgt taagttacaa
    15721 tgaattatat ttttatgtac aagaattatc aagtatgctg atagatataa atgatgtaaa
    15781 agaaggtgat attgtatgtc aatgtgtaga aagaagtatt tcaatggtaa aacaaagatt
    15841 tcacatgaag attgtagact tttgaaagct ttaattgttt gtataggtta ttggaatttt
    15901 atcaattgag atggtaggtg cagtctattg tccactatca ccccgagatc ctcaacaacg
    15961 actggaggca ctggtgaagg aaacaaaaag tagtgtgatt cttgtgcaca atttgacttg
    16021 tgaaaaattt gatatggaat atatcactat gaatattgat attttaatta atgtcagttg
    16081 cagtgttatt gataccagta tcaatcatct gttggatatt acgataaaag gtgataatat
    16141 cgcttatatt attttcacaa gtggctcaac aggcattcct aaagcagtaa gtagtttgta
    16201 ttaaattgag ttcagtttgt tacagtcgtt gtctctctag gctcaaataa gacatcgaaa
    16261 ttttgttgaa tccattcgat ctttggtaga agttggcaca tttaatggaa aggatacagt
    16321 attacaaatg gctcgatgtt catttgatat ccatgttgaa gatatagtgg gtacattatt
    16381 agttggcgca acattagtta tgcttcgacc aagtggtctg atggattttc aatatttgtg
    16441 tgatgtaatt attgataaga gcattaccta tataaatagt gtaccaagtt atctcacgag
    16501 tctatgctcc tatctggaga cacgctttga agatgcatgc tggagtcgat tacgatcgct
    16561 ggtttgtggc ggtaagtata taatgaaaga gttgtactga aaagtttctc ctgagaattt
    16621 gttatgcgat agttttgaga aaacaagttt gttttttgaa tatctggaat taatacgttt
    16681 gactagccgc tattgttcaa atgttttcat tgagaaatgg aattaatttg tatttacttt
    16741 ataggtgaac ctttaccaat tcaattagta cataaattag acaaacattt atcatcaatg
    16801 acacgatcaa atgatccatg ccgcatatgg aatctttatg gcccagctga ggtcacactt
    16861 gactgtctct accataacgt tgatcttatg gatgaacaaa gtagtgttcc agttggtcgt
    16921 cttttacctg gatatcaatg tatcgttgtt gacgatttcc tagagccgat ctatattggc
    16981 caagaaggag agctattcgt cggaggtgtt ggcatctttg ctggttacct tagacgtgag
    17041 gatttgaacg aacaaatatt aatcaatatc aacaatcaac tgttctatcg tactggtgat
    17101 ctagttcgat tgaatagtga caatctcttc tattatgtcg gtcgaaagga tcatcaagta
    17161 aaacttcatg gacaacgtat cgaactgggc gaaatcgaac gatgtttgct tgatgtctca
    17221 tcagatgttt cggcttgtgt cgttgttaaa tggggcagtg atcatttggt agcttatgtt
    17281 caaagcattc atatcaatga agaacaatta cgcaactatt gtcgatctca tctgccacca
    17341 ttcatggttc cttcaatgtt catcattctc gaacatttac caatgagtgc aaatggtaaa
    17401 ctcgatcgaa aacttcttcc tacaccagat attgctacac tttcattgaa ttctgcaatg
    17461 tctggtaatg atcagcaatg tacagaacca aagaacgata tcgaaagacg cattcattcc
    17521 ctttggtgtg aaattttgca atgtaaacaa atatccacca ccgtcaattt ttttggtatt
    17581 ggtggtcatt cgctgcttct cattcaaatc tatcatcgat ataagataat gtttaagttt
    17641 gacactcatg cagttaacat tgctcaaatg ttccaacatt cgaccattgt cgatcatgct
    17701 tgtttcattc aacaagcaca agatactgat cgacaagaac acgaagaaga agaagaatat
    17761 aactggcttc ctctacacat cattcaaggt caagtatcat ttgcacaaga aagaattttt
    17821 cttgatgagc aaattcgttt cggttctcaa ggcaatcgta tgtatggtgt gcgactagcc
    17881 tatggtattt cgaattgtac caaacctgtt tccatcaaac ggctacgtca ggcaattcaa
    17941 atacttatta ctaagcattc agcgttacgc acaaatattt ttcttgatgt ggcaggtgaa
    18001 gtcatacaat ctgcagtacc aatcatcgat tcagacgaat tactctttgg tttcaccgtt
    18061 cttcacatcg ataaccatga tatggaagac atctccaaaa tgattcatga ttcaaatctc
    18121 ttcaatttaa atgaaggacg tgttcttcat tgtcatattg ttcgtcaaca ctcaccttca
    18181 ttgcaagatg atgatgatca actcactacc aacgacatca tcttatttca tattcatcat
    18241 tcagcatttg atggtgtatc aacatcaatt ttcatgcaag atctttctct tgcatataat
    18301 gataatgatc tattaccaac ggatgataac actttacaat atattgatta ttcagtatat
    18361 gaacgtcaaa tggatatgac attatcaggt gaattttgga aaacacaact cgatggctat
    18421 gatttagaga ataagttggt tataccattt gatcgacatc gattacctaa cgatgaacga
    18481 acaggaaaag cttcagttgc tcaaattaca tttgatcatc aactttnnnn nnnnnnnnnn
    18541 nnnnnnnnnn nnnnnnnnnn nnnnaattat gcttcaacat caaatgtaac accatttcaa
    18601 cttggtcttg ctacattcta tgcatttctt ttcaaattaa gtaatggtca acaagatcta
    18661 tgtattggta gtgttaatgc aaatcgatat cgaactgaat tacaagatat tattggaatg
    18721 tttgttgcta cacttcctta tcgtattcaa ctagattcat ctcattcatt caaacaactt
    18781 gttcaacaag ttcgaaattt atgtttatca attctagaac attcacatta tcctcttcaa
    18841 tatatcattg gtaatcaaca ttcacctgct tttcttgaaa ttatgtatga ttttattaca
    18901 atatcatcta ataatcaaca aattaatctt gatggatcta tacttgaacc aatatccttg
    18961 gataaagatg attttgttgc taaatttgat ctgatgttaa gttttactca gaaatcatcg
    19021 aatgaaatat catgtagttt aatttgttca caagatcgat atgatcaatc aacagtagaa
    19081 atattactnn nnnnnnnnnn nnnnnnnnnn nnnnnnnnnn nnnnnnnnnn nnnnnnnnnn
    19141 nnnnnnnnnn nnnnnnnnnn nnnnnnnnnn nnnnnnnnnn nnnnnnnnnn nnnnnnnnnn
    19201 nnnnnnnnnn nnnnnnnnnn nnnnnnnnnn nnnnnnnnnn nnnnnnnnnn ccacaactat
    19261 tttgtcaaca agtaatggat catccacaaa agatagctgt tgagcttgac gaacaaatgt
    19321 taagttataa tgaattatat ttttatgtac aagaattatc aagtatgctg atagatataa
    19381 atgatgtaaa agaaggtgat attgtatgtc aatgtgtaga aagaagtatt tcaatggtaa
    19441 aacaaagatt tcacatgaag attgtagact tttgaaagct ttaattgttt gtataggtta
    19501 ttggaatttt atcaattgag atggtaggtg cagtctattg tccactatca ccgcaagatc
    19561 caaaacaacg tctgcagact ctagtgaaag aaactagaag tcatctggtt ctcgtccatt
    19621 cattgacaca aagcaaactt gatgcggatg aaatcacgat gaacatggac acaacaataa
    19681 atgtaaatag aataatgagc gataatgatc ttgatcgcct gtcatgcatt aatgtaacaa
    19741 ccgagagtat tggttatatt attttcacaa gtggttctac aggcatacca aaagcagtta
    19801 gtgttaaata attcttttga aaacatatgt ttatataatt ttgtgtcctt tttaaggctc
    19861 aattccgaca acgaaatttt attgaatata ctcgatcgtt tgttgaagtg ggagtattca
    19921 gcaaaaacga tactgtactg caaacgacta aatgttcatt tgatatccat gttgaagatc
    19981 ttattggaac atttgttatt ggtgcatcat tagtcatgat gcgtccagat ggtctcatgg
    20041 attttccata cttgattgat ttagttgata gcaaaaaaat aacatatttc aatagtgtac
    20101 cgagttatct tgcagcgttg tgtttatatc ttgatagatg cttggaaaac gtctctttaa
    20161 atcatgttcg gtctatctgc tcaggtggta agtacaaaat tattaaagat aagacttaaa
    20221 tttagtcttt ttggaatgat tctattctaa agaaagaagt ttagtagttg tgggaaaagg
    20281 acgaacatca agtctttcta tcgatgattt aagaaaattc gattagtttt tcttataaaa
    20341 aattattaac ataaatactg ttttgtaggc gaaactctac caattcaatt gatacatcac
    20401 ttaaacaaac atttcgcgtc aacatctgaa aatcgatgtc atatttggaa tctttatggt
    20461 cctgctgaaa tcactattgg ctgcactatt caactagttg atgctacttg tgaacagagt
    20521 actattccaa tcggttcctt gattcctggt tatcgttgtg taatcctcga tgattttgga
    20581 gagcctgtct ttgttggtca agaaggtgaa ttacttgtga ctggtgtagg tgtttatgct
    20641 ggctatttgg gacgtgatga tttaaccaag aaggcacttg tccatatgca tgacgaacta
    20701 ttctataaaa ctggtgatct tgtacgagcg gacaataact gtgtagtaca ttacgttggt
    20761 cgtaaagatc atcaggtcaa attacatggt caacgcattg aattaggtga aattgaacgt
    20821 tgtttacgtg acgcatcatc agatgtccta ggctctgtcg ttgttaaatg gggcaaggat
    20881 cacttgattg cttatgttca aggttacaat cttaatacag aacaattacg caattattgc
    20941 cgatctcgtt tagcacgttt tatgattcca tcattgatta ttgcgctcga aaaatttcca
    21001 ttgaatccaa atggaaaatt agatcgaaag cttcttccaa cgccagactt ctcaacaatg
    21061 attgaatctc aagatactga tcaatcacaa ttaacagagc ttgaacaacg tctattgcct
    21121 atttttgcac aagcatttca tgtcgaatca ccgaatgtta atgttccatt tggtcaactt
    21181 ggtggtactt cattagatgt catcatggca ctttctatga ttcgagaaca aatctataaa
    21241 aatattggag ttaccgttct ttatgacaat ccatcaataa gacaactcgc gcaaattctc
    21301 gagccattga tcattgatca agacgaagaa caaaaacaag atatatctac aacactaaca
    21361 acaacccaac ttgaagaaga tcaatatcga gtcatgccat caatatttat tgaaacatta
    21421 ggcatactag ttctcatatg tcaatggtta tttccaatat ggatggcata tcgttataat
    21481 tgttacttct ctatcttgtt aatgccatta gttcatatgt taatgtatgt tatctgccaa
    21541 catttattac tttggtcaga aactaaggtg acaaaagtca acatgttgta ttcgtggagt
    21601 tattatcgat ggtggtttct agaacgttta tggtcaatta ataattcata ttggttaaaa
    21661 tatctgttgg gtacaccatt ttataatttt tatctgcggt tatgtggtgc acgaattggt
    21721 cgtggtgttc atattttttc aacattaatt gatgcacctt ggttacttga agtgggtgat
    21781 tcgacattca tcgatactga tgcaatcttt tctaatctat cctactatga acaaacatat
    21841 aaacttaatc taattcgtat tggatcatat tgctcgattg gtacacgttg tgtcctttat
    21901 gatgaagtca caataccaga taatacttat attgaatcta tgtctaaact gactggtgat
    21961 gtttcgccaa caataaaaca tacatccatc aacgatcgat ctttctcatg gaaacaagtt
    22021 atttatcaat taatatgtct cctttgtctt ataatcatcc atagtactct tctaacttta
    22081 acttacaaga tatatcaatt ttgtttaact atttgtatgc caataccgat tgctatcgcc
    22141 ttaagttggt tgttctggac tataatgtgt ctctccgttg ttatgttctt attgaaatat
    22201 atcataggat ctgtaacacc aggcaattat ccagtcaatt cttattactt tttacatcga
    22261 gtatggttac gtcaattgat aatatcgtca tttcatcgtt cgtatgaatt cttatcatca
    22321 tacagcacaa tctctaatgt tttactttct tggttaaatg ccgatatcga agatgacgtt
    22381 aaatttggtg aatttcaacc aattctatct tttccatcaa atcttcttaa aattcaacaa
    22441 ggtgtaacta cgttcgcaaa agttagatta gctccatttg aaataacacc agcgggtgat
    22501 tgccgtttaa atacgattat acttggttct ggttcaaatc ttggtaatgg atgcacattg
    22561 ttgcctggca cgcgacttcc taataaaact atggtcggta atttgacttt aatcactgag
    22621 aatacatcta tctctggtgc tggatcagta ttgctcggta ttccgtctcg tcaaatgcct
    22681 tttataatgc ccgaagaaga aacaatgtct atagataaat taccatcatt gaaatcttca
    22741 tctttgcgca tttttatgag tacatgtatg atttacttac taagcaaatg tatatctact
    22801 actatctatt ggctattacc tactttcatt gcaccaatag ttcatgcatg tcttttctgt
    22861 ataatgcatc gttacttaat tttaagtaca tcatcagaag caacttttac ctattcagag
    22921 acaatcactc gtacacatga attcatttct acagctctaa ttgaatttaa tatcttcatc
    22981 ggtccatttt tatcaggaac acaatatctt gttcatctct ttcgtatact tggtgctcat
    23041 attggacaag atgtcatttt acctactatt ggttgtctta ccgatcctca tctcataaca
    23101 attggtaatc atgttcgtct tcaaacagaa gcttgtcttc aggttaatat attataatac
    23161 aaatctgtct ttatgataat tgtttttttc ttcttctatt tttagcctca tacatttgaa
    23221 caacgtatat ttaaagtggc accaattatt gttcaagatt ccagtatact gatgagctat
    23281 acaaatgtac ttgctggatc aacacttcac ggtcgaaatc gtctttatcc tctcacactt
    23341 gtcatgaaat atgatcaatt accgttgaat acgacttggt ccggtgtacc agcacgacaa
    23401 attgactaa
//
